# Supplementary material for: A nano-liquid hub integrating growth and immune-evasion signaling to promote cell survival
Source: bioRxiv preprint, doi:10.1101/2021.12.30.474523, version 5 (2026-03-18)
Supplement: Supplementary data S1 [file 474523_file08.zip › DataS1_DNAfiles/001_pEGFPN1-Talin1.gb]

LOCUS       pEGFPN1_hTalin1        11597 bp ds-DNA     linear       14-SEP-2020
DEFINITION  .
ACCESSION   
VERSION     
SOURCE      .
  ORGANISM  .
COMMENT     
COMMENT     
COMMENT     ApEinfo:methylated:1
FEATURES             Location/Qualifiers
     misc_feature    591..634
                     /label=MCS
                     /ApEinfo_fwdcolor=#ffff66
                     /ApEinfo_revcolor=#ffff66
                     /ApEinfo_graphicformat=arrow_data {{0 1 2 0 0 -1} {} 0}
                     width 5 offset 0
     misc_feature    638..8263
                     /label=human Talin1 (NM_006289.3)
                     /ApEinfo_fwdcolor=#ffa3b6
                     /ApEinfo_revcolor=#ffa3b6
                     /ApEinfo_graphicformat=arrow_data {{0 1 2 0 0 -1} {} 0}
                     width 5 offset 0
     misc_feature    1..588
                     /label=CMV immediate early promoter
                     /ApEinfo_fwdcolor=#0f7ffe
                     /ApEinfo_revcolor=green
                     /ApEinfo_graphicformat=arrow_data {{0 1 2 0 0 -1} {} 0}
                     width 5 offset 0
     misc_feature    8513..8968
                     /label=f1 single-strand DNA origin
                     /ApEinfo_fwdcolor=cyan
                     /ApEinfo_revcolor=green
                     /ApEinfo_graphicformat=arrow_data {{0 1 2 0 0 -1} {} 0}
                     width 5 offset 0
     misc_feature    8416..8450
                     /label=SV40 early mRNA polyadenylation signal
                     /ApEinfo_fwdcolor=#fc8008
                     /ApEinfo_revcolor=green
                     /ApEinfo_graphicformat=arrow_data {{0 1 2 0 0 -1} {} 0}
                     width 5 offset 0
     misc_feature    9030..9058
                     /label=Bacterial promoterfor expression of KanR gene
                     /ApEinfo_fwdcolor=#6666fe
                     /ApEinfo_revcolor=green
                     /ApEinfo_graphicformat=arrow_data {{0 1 2 0 0 -1} {} 0}
                     width 5 offset 0
     misc_feature    9309..9444
                     /label=SV40 origin of replication
                     /ApEinfo_fwdcolor=#cc66fe
                     /ApEinfo_revcolor=green
                     /ApEinfo_graphicformat=arrow_data {{0 1 2 0 0 -1} {} 0}
                     width 5 offset 0
     misc_feature    9142..9371
                     /label=SV40 early promoter
                     /ApEinfo_fwdcolor=#7ffe07
                     /ApEinfo_revcolor=green
                     /ApEinfo_graphicformat=arrow_data {{0 1 2 0 0 -1} {} 0}
                     width 5 offset 0
     misc_feature    9493..10287
                     /label=Kanamycin/neomycin resistance gene
                     /ApEinfo_fwdcolor=#fc6665
                     /ApEinfo_revcolor=green
                     /ApEinfo_graphicformat=arrow_data {{0 1 2 0 0 -1} {} 0}
                     width 5 offset 0
     misc_feature    10523..10541
                     /label=HSV thymidine kinase polyadenylation signal
                     /ApEinfo_fwdcolor=cyan
                     /ApEinfo_revcolor=green
                     /ApEinfo_graphicformat=arrow_data {{0 1 2 0 0 -1} {} 0}
                     width 5 offset 0
     misc_feature    10872..11514
                     /label=pUC plasmid replication origin
                     /ApEinfo_fwdcolor=cyan
                     /ApEinfo_revcolor=green
                     /ApEinfo_graphicformat=arrow_data {{0 1 2 0 0 -1} {} 0}
                     width 5 offset 0
ORIGIN
        1 TAGTTATTAA TAGTAATCAA TTACGGGGTC ATTAGTTCAT AGCCCATATA TGGAGTTCCG
       61 CGTTACATAA CTTACGGTAA ATGGCCCGCC TGGCTGACCG CCCAACGACC CCCGCCCATT
      121 GACGTCAATA ATGACGTATG TTCCCATAGT AACGCCAATA GGGACTTTCC ATTGACGTCA
      181 ATGGGTGGAG TATTTACGGT AAACTGCCCA CTTGGCAGTA CATCAAGTGT ATCATATGCC
      241 AAGTACGCCC CCTATTGACG TCAATGACGG TAAATGGCCC GCCTGGCATT ATGCCCAGTA
      301 CATGACCTTA TGGGACTTTC CTACTTGGCA GTACATCTAC GTATTAGTCA TCGCTATTAC
      361 CATGGTGATG CGGTTTTGGC AGTACATCAA TGGGCGTGGA TAGCGGTTTG ACTCACGGGG
      421 ATTTCCAAGT CTCCACCCCA TTGACGTCAA TGGGAGTTTG TTTTGGCACC AAAATCAACG
      481 GGACTTTCCA AAATGTCGTA ACAACTCCGC CCCATTGACG CAAATGGGCG GTAGGCGTGT
      541 ACGGTGGGAG GTCTATATAA GCAGAGCTGG TTTAGTGAAC CGTCAGATCC GCTAGCGCTA
      601 CCGGACTCAG ATCTCGAGCT CAAGCTTCGA ATTCAGCATG GTTGCACTTT CACTGAAGAT
      661 CAGCATTGGG AATGTGGTGA AGACGATGCA GTTTGAGCCG TCTACCATGG TGTACGACGC
      721 CTGCCGCATC ATTCGTGAGC GGATCCCAGA GGCCCCAGCT GGTCCTCCCA GCGACTTTGG
      781 GCTCTTTCTG TCAGATGATG ACCCCAAAAA GGGTATATGG CTGGAGGCTG GGAAAGCTTT
      841 GGACTACTAC ATGCTCCGAA ATGGGGACAC TATGGAGTAC AGGAAGAAAC AGAGACCCCT
      901 GAAGATCCGT ATGCTGGATG GAACTGTGAA GACGATCATG GTGGATGACT CTAAGACTGT
      961 CACTGACATG CTCATGACCA TCTGTGCCCG CATTGGCATC ACCAATCATG ATGAATATTC
     1021 ATTGGTTCGA GAGCTGATGG AAGAGAAAAA GGAGGAAATA ACAGGGACCT TAAGAAAGGA
     1081 CAAGACATTG CTGCGAGATG AAAAGAAGAT GGAGAAACTA AAGCAGAAAT TGCACACAGA
     1141 TGATGAGTTG AACTGGCTGG ACCATGGTCG GACACTGAGG GAGCAGGGTG TAGAGGAGCA
     1201 CGAGACGCTG CTGCTGCGGA GGAAGTTCTT TTACTCAGAC CAGAATGTGG ATTCCCGGGA
     1261 CCCTGTACAG CTGAACCTCC TGTATGTGCA GGCACGAGAT GACATCCTGA ATGGCTCCCA
     1321 CCCTGTCTCC TTTGACAAGG CCTGTGAGTT TGCTGGCTTC CAATGCCAGA TCCAGTTTGG
     1381 GCCCCACAAT GAGCAGAAGC ACAAGGCTGG CTTCCTTGAC CTGAAGGACT TCCTGCCCAA
     1441 GGAGTATGTG AAGCAGAAGG GAGAGCGTAA GATCTTCCAG GCACACAAGA ATTGTGGGCA
     1501 GATGAGTGAG ATTGAGGCCA AGGTCCGCTA CGTGAAGCTA GCCCGTTCTC TCAAGACTTA
     1561 CGGTGTCTCC TTCTTCCTGG TGAAGGAAAA AATGAAAGGG AAGAACAAGC TAGTGCCCAG
     1621 GCTTCTGGGC ATCACCAAGG AGTGTGTGAT GCGAGTGGAT GAGAAGACCA AGGAAGTGAT
     1681 CCAGGAGTGG AACCTCACCA ACATCAAACG CTGGGCTGCG TCTCCCAAAA GCTTCACCCT
     1741 GGATTTTGGA GATTACCAAG ATGGCTATTA CTCAGTACAG ACAACTGAAG GGGAGCAGAT
     1801 TGCACAGCTC ATTGCCGGCT ACATCGATAT CATCCTGAAG AAGAAAAAAA GCAAGGATCA
     1861 CTTTGGGCTG GAAGGAGATG AGGAGTCTAC TATGCTGGAG GACTCAGTGT CCCCCAAAAA
     1921 GTCAACAGTC CTGCAGCAGC AATACAACCG GGTGGGGAAA GTGGAGCATG GCTCTGTGGC
     1981 CCTGCCTGCC ATCATGCGCT CTGGAGCCTC TGGTCCTGAG AATTTCCAGG TGGGCAGCAT
     2041 GCCCCCTGCC CAGCAGCAGA TTACCAGCGG CCAGATGCAC CGAGGACACA TGCCTCCTCT
     2101 GACTTCAGCC CAGCAGGCAC TCACTGGAAC CATTAACTCC AGCATGCAGG CCGTGCAGGC
     2161 TGCCCAGGCC ACCCTGGATG ACTTTGACAC TCTGCCGCCT CTTGGCCAGG ATGCTGCCTC
     2221 TAAGGCCTGG CGTAAAAACA AGATGGATGA ATCAAAGCAT GAGATCCACT CTCAGGTAGA
     2281 TGCCATCACA GCTGGTACTG CGTCTGTGGT GAACCTGACA GCAGGGGACC CTGCTGAGAC
     2341 AGACTATACC GCAGTGGGCT GTGCAGTCAC CACAATCTCC TCCAACCTGA CGGAGATGTC
     2401 CCGTGGGGTG AAGCTGCTGG CTGCCTTGCT GGAGGACGAA GGCGGCAGTG GTCGGCCCCT
     2461 GTTGCAGGCA GCAAAGGGCC TTGCGGGAGC AGTGTCAGAA CTGCTGCGCA GTGCCCAACC
     2521 AGCCAGTGCT GAGCCCCGTC AGAACCTGCT GCAAGCAGCT GGGAACGTGG GCCAGGCCAG
     2581 TGGGGAGCTG TTGCAACAAA TTGGGGAAAG TGATACTGAC CCCCACTTCC AGGATGCGCT
     2641 AATGCAGCTC GCCAAAGCTG TGGCAAGTGC TGCAGCTGCC CTGGTCCTCA AGGCCAAGAG
     2701 TGTGGCCCAG CGGACAGAGG ACTCGGGACT TCAGACCCAA GTTATTGCTG CAGCAACACA
     2761 GTGTGCCCTA TCCACTTCCC AACTAGTGGC CTGTACTAAG GTGGTGGCAC CTACAATCAG
     2821 CTCACCTGTC TGCCAAGAGC AACTGGTGGA GGCTGGACGA CTGGTAGCCA AAGCCGTGGA
     2881 GGGCTGTGTG TCTGCCTCCC AGGCAGCTAC AGAGGATGGG CAACTGTTGC GAGGGGTAGG
     2941 AGCAGCAGCC ACAGCTGTCA CCCAGGCCCT AAATGAGCTG CTGCAGCATG TGAAAGCCCA
     3001 TGCCACAGGG GCTGGGCCTG CTGGCCGTTA TGACCAGGCT ACTGACACCA TCCTAACCGT
     3061 CACTGAGAAC ATCTTTAGCT CCATGGGTGA TGCTGGGGAG ATGGTGCGAC AGGCCCGCAT
     3121 CCTGGCCCAA GCCACATCTG ACCTGGTCAA TGCCATCAAG GCTGATGCTG AGGGGGAAAG
     3181 TGATCTGGAG AACTCCCGCA AGCTCTTAAG TGCTGCCAAG ATCCTAGCTG ATGCCACAGC
     3241 CAAGATGGTA GAGGCTGCCA AGGGAGCAGC TGCCCACCCT GACAGTGAGG AGCAGCAGCA
     3301 GCGGCTGCGG GAGGCAGCTG AGGGGCTGCG CATGGCCACC AATGCAGCTG CGCAGAATGC
     3361 CATCAAGAAA AAGCTGGTGC AGCGCCTGGA GCATGCAGCC AAGCAGGCTG CAGCCTCAGC
     3421 CACACAGACC ATCGCTGCAG CTCAGCACGC AGCCTCTACC CCCAAGGCCT CTGCCGGCCC
     3481 CCAGCCCCTG CTGGTGCAGA GCTGCAAGGC AGTGGCAGAG CAGATTCCAC TGCTGGTGCA
     3541 GGGCGTCCGA GGAAGCCAAG CCCAGCCTGA CAGCCCCAGC GCTCAGCTTG CCCTCATTGC
     3601 TGCCAGCCAG AGCTTCCTGC AGCCAGGTGG GAAGATGGTG GCAGCTGCAA AGGCCTCAGT
     3661 GCCAACGATT CAGGACCAGG CTTCAGCCAT GCAGCTGAGT CAGTGTGCCA AGAACCTGGG
     3721 CACCGCGCTG GCTGAACTCC GGACGGCTGC CCAGAAGGCT CAGGAAGCAT GTGGACCTTT
     3781 GGAGATGGAT TCTGCACTGA GTGTGGTACA GAATCTAGAG AAAGATCTAC AGGAAGTGAA
     3841 GGCAGCAGCT CGAGATGGCA AGCTTAAACC CTTACCTGGG GAGACAATGG AGAAGTGTAC
     3901 CCAGGACCTG GGCAACAGCA CCAAAGCCGT GAGCTCAGCC ATCGCCCAGC TACTGGGAGA
     3961 GGTTGCCCAG GGCAATGAGA ATTATGCAGG TATTGCAGCT CGGGATGTGG CAGGTGGGCT
     4021 GCGGTCACTG GCCCAGGCCG CTAGGGGAGT CGCTGCACTG ACGTCAGATC CTGCAGTGCA
     4081 GGCCATTGTA CTTGATACGG CCAGTGATGT GCTGGACAAG GCCAGCAGCC TCATTGAGGA
     4141 GGCGAAAAAG GCAGCTGGCC ATCCAGGGGA CCCTGAGAGC CAGCAGCGGC TTGCCCAGGT
     4201 GGCTAAAGCA GTGACCCAGG CTCTGAACCG CTGTGTCAGC TGCCTACCTG GCCAGCGCGA
     4261 TGTGGATAAT GCCCTGAGGG CAGTTGGAGA TGCCAGCAAG CGACTCCTGA GTGACTCGCT
     4321 TCCTCCTAGC ACTGGGACAT TTCAAGAAGC TCAGAGCCGG TTGAATGAAG CTGCTGCTGG
     4381 GCTGAATCAG GCAGCCACAG AACTGGTGCA GGCCTCTCGG GGAACCCCTC AGGACCTGGC
     4441 TCGAGCCTCA GGCCGATTTG GACAGGACTT CAGCACCTTC CTGGAAGCTG GTGTGGAGAT
     4501 GGCAGGCCAG GCTCCGAGCC AGGAGGACCG AGCCCAAGTT GTGTCCAACT TGAAGGGCAT
     4561 CTCCATGTCT TCAAGCAAAC TTCTTCTGGC TGCCAAGGCC CTGTCCACGG ACCCTGCTGC
     4621 CCCTAACCTC AAGAGTCAGC TGGCTGCAGC TGCCAGGGCA GTAACTGACA GCATCAATCA
     4681 GCTCATCACT ATGTGCACCC AGCAGGCACC CGGCCAGAAG GAGTGTGATA ACGCCCTGCG
     4741 GGAATTGGAG ACGGTCCGGG AACTCCTGGA GAACCCAGTC CAGCCCATCA ATGACATGTC
     4801 CTACTTTGGT TGCCTGGACA GTGTAATGGA GAACTCAAAG GTGCTGGGCG AGGCCATGAC
     4861 TGGCATCTCC CAAAATGCCA AGAACGGAAA CCTGCCAGAG TTTGGAGATG CCATTTCCAC
     4921 AGCCTCAAAG GCACTTTGTG GCTTCACCGA GGCAGCTGCA CAGGCTGCAT ATCTGGTTGG
     4981 TGTCTCTGAC CCCAATAGCC AAGCTGGACA GCAAGGGCTA GTGGAGCCCA CACAGTTTGC
     5041 CCGTGCAAAC CAGGCAATTC AGATGGCCTG CCAGAGTTTG GGAGAGCCTG GCTGTACCCA
     5101 GGCCCAGGTG CTCTCTGCAG CCACCATTGT GGCTAAACAC ACCTCTGCAC TGTGTAACAG
     5161 CTGTCGCCTG GCTTCTGCCC GTACCACCAA TCCTACTGCC AAGCGCCAGT TTGTACAGTC
     5221 AGCCAAGGAG GTGGCCAACA GCACAGCTAA TCTTGTCAAG ACCATCAAGG CGCTAGATGG
     5281 GGCCTTCACA GAGGAGAACC GTGCCCAGTG CCGAGCAGCA ACAGCCCCTC TGCTGGAGGC
     5341 TGTGGACAAT CTGAGTGCCT TTGCGTCCAA CCCTGAGTTC TCCAGCATTC CTGCCCAGAT
     5401 CAGCCCTGAG GGTCGGGCTG CCATGGAGCC CATTGTGATC TCTGCCAAGA CAATGTTAGA
     5461 GAGTGCCGGG GGACTCATCC AGACAGCCCG GGCCCTCGCA GTCAATCCCC GGGACCCCCC
     5521 GAGCTGGTCG GTGCTGGCCG GCCACTCCCG TACTGTCTCA GACTCCATCA AGAAGCTAAT
     5581 TACAAGCATG AGGGACAAGG CTCCAGGGCA GCTGGAGTGT GAAACGGCCA TTGCAGCTCT
     5641 GAACAGTTGT CTACGGGACC TAGACCAGGC TTCCCTCGCT GCAGTCAGCC AGCAGCTTGC
     5701 TCCCCGTGAG GGAATCTCTC AAGAGGCCTT GCACACTCAG ATGCTCACTG CAGTCCAAGA
     5761 GATCTCCCAT CTCATTGAGC CGCTGGCCAA TGCTGCCCGG GCTGAAGCCT CCCAGCTGGG
     5821 ACACAAGGTG TCCCAGATGG CGCAGTACTT TGAGCCGCTC ACCCTGGCTG CAGTGGGTGC
     5881 TGCCTCCAAG ACCCTGAGCC ACCCGCAGCA GATGGCACTC CTGGACCAGA CTAAAACATT
     5941 GGCAGAGTCT GCCCTGCAGT TGCTATACAC TGCCAAGGAG GCTGGTGGTA ACCCAAAGCA
     6001 AGCAGCTCAC ACCCAGGAAG CCCTGGAGGA GGCTGTGCAG ATGATGACCG AGGCCGTAGA
     6061 GGACCTGACA ACAACCCTCA ACGAGGCAGC CAGTGCTGCT GGGGTCGTGG GTGGCATGGT
     6121 GGACTCCATC ACCCAGGCCA TCAACCAGCT AGATGAAGGA CCAATGGGTG AACCAGAAGG
     6181 TTCCTTCGTG GATTACCAAA CAACTATGGT GCGGACAGCC AAGGCCATTG CAGTGACCGT
     6241 TCAGGAGATG GTTACCAAGT CAAACACCAG CCCAGAGGAG CTGGGCCCTC TTGCTAACCA
     6301 GCTGACCAGT GACTATGGCC GTCTGGCCTC GGAGGCCAAG CCTGCAGCGG TGGCTGCTGA
     6361 AAATGAAGAG ATAGGTTCCC ATATCAAACA CCGGGTACAG GAGCTGGGCC ATGGCTGTGC
     6421 CGCTCTGGTC ACCAAGGCAG GCGCCCTGCA GTGCAGCCCC AGTGATGCCT ACACCAAGAA
     6481 GGAGCTCATA GAGTGTGCCC GGAGAGTCTC TGAGAAGGTC TCCCACGTCC TGGCTGCGCT
     6541 CCAGGCTGGG AATCGTGGCA CCCAGGCCTG CATCACAGCA GCCAGCGCTG TGTCTGGTAT
     6601 CATTGCTGAC CTCGACACCA CCATCATGTT CGCCACTGCT GGCACGCTCA ATCGTGAGGG
     6661 TACTGAAACT TTCGCTGACC ACCGGGAGGG CATCCTGAAG ACTGCGAAGG TGCTGGTGGA
     6721 GGACACCAAG GTCCTGGTGC AAAACGCAGC TGGGAGCCAG GAGAAGTTGG CGCAGGCTGC
     6781 CCAGTCCTCC GTGGCGACCA TCACCCGCCT CGCTGATGTG GTCAAGCTGG GTGCAGCCAG
     6841 CCTGGGAGCT GAGGACCCTG AGACCCAGGT GGTACTAATC AACGCAGTGA AAGATGTAGC
     6901 CAAAGCCCTG GGAGACCTCA TCAGTGCAAC GAAGGCTGCA GCTGGCAAAG TTGGAGATGA
     6961 CCCTGCTGTG TGGCAGCTAA AGAACTCTGC CAAGGTGATG GTGACCAATG TGACATCATT
     7021 GCTTAAGACA GTAAAAGCCG TGGAAGATGA GGCCACCAAA GGCACTCGGG CCCTGGAGGC
     7081 AACCACAGAA CACATACGGC AGGAGCTGGC GGTTTTCTGT TCCCCAGAGC CACCTGCCAA
     7141 GACCTCTACC CCAGAAGACT TCATCCGAAT GACCAAGGGT ATCACCATGG CAACCGCCAA
     7201 GGCCGTTGCT GCTGGCAATT CCTGTCGCCA GGAAGATGTC ATTGCCACAG CCAATCTGAG
     7261 CCGCCGTGCT ATTGCAGATA TGCTTCGGGC TTGCAAGGAA GCAGCTTACC ACCCAGAAGT
     7321 GGCCCCTGAT GTGCGGCTTC GAGCCCTGCA CTATGGCCGG GAGTGTGCCA ATGGCTACCT
     7381 GGAACTGCTG GACCATGTAC TGCTGACCCT GCAGAAGCCA AGCCCAGAAC TGAAGCAGCA
     7441 GTTGACAGGA CATTCAAAGC GTGTGGCTGG TTCCGTCACT GAGCTCATCC AGGCTGCTGA
     7501 AGCCATGAAG GGAACAGAAT GGGTAGACCC AGAGGACCCC ACAGTCATTG CTGAGAATGA
     7561 GCTCCTGGGA GCTGCAGCCG CCATTGAGGC TGCAGCCAAA AAGCTAGAGC AGCTGAAGCC
     7621 CCGGGCCAAA CCCAAGGAGG CAGATGAGTC CTTGAACTTT GAGGAGCAGA TACTAGAAGC
     7681 TGCCAAGTCC ATTGCAGCAG CCACCAGTGC ACTGGTAAAG GCTGCGTCGG CTGCCCAGAG
     7741 AGAACTAGTG GCCCAAGGGA AGGTGGGTGC CATTCCAGCC AATGCACTGG ACGATGGGCA
     7801 GTGGTCCCAG GGCCTCATTT CTGCTGCCCG GATGGTGGCT GCGGCCACCA ACAATCTGTG
     7861 TGAGGCAGCC AATGCAGCTG TACAAGGCCA TGCCAGCCAG GAGAAGCTCA TCTCATCAGC
     7921 CAAGCAGGTA GCTGCCTCCA CAGCCCAGCT CCTTGTGGCC TGCAAGGTCA AGGCTGACCA
     7981 GGACTCGGAG GCAATGAAAC GACTTCAGGC TGCTGGCAAC GCAGTGAAGC GAGCCTCAGA
     8041 TAATCTGGTG AAAGCAGCAC AGAAGGCTGC AGCCTTTGAA GAGCAGGAGA ATGAGACAGT
     8101 GGTGGTGAAA GAGAAGATGG TTGGCGGCAT TGCCCAGATC ATCGCAGCAC AGGAAGAAAT
     8161 GCTTCGGAAG GAACGAGAGC TGGAAGAGGC GCGGAAGAAA CTGGCCCAGA TCCGGCAGCA
     8221 GCAGTACAAG TTTCTGCCTT CAGAGCTTCG AGATGAGCAC TAAGCGGCCG CGACTCTAGA
     8281 TCATAATCAG CCATACCACA TTTGTAGAGG TTTTACTTGC TTTAAAAAAC CTCCCACACC
     8341 TCCCCCTGAA CCTGAAACAT AAAATGAATG CAATTGTTGT TGTTAACTTG TTTATTGCAG
     8401 CTTATAATGG TTACAAATAA AGCAATAGCA TCACAAATTT CACAAATAAA GCATTTTTTT
     8461 CACTGCATTC TAGTTGTGGT TTGTCCAAAC TCATCAATGT ATCTTAAGGC GTAAATTGTA
     8521 AGCGTTAATA TTTTGTTAAA ATTCGCGTTA AATTTTTGTT AAATCAGCTC ATTTTTTAAC
     8581 CAATAGGCCG AAATCGGCAA AATCCCTTAT AAATCAAAAG AATAGACCGA GATAGGGTTG
     8641 AGTGTTGTTC CAGTTTGGAA CAAGAGTCCA CTATTAAAGA ACGTGGACTC CAACGTCAAA
     8701 GGNNNNNNNN NNNNNNNNNN NNNNNNNNNN NNNNNNNNNN NNNNNNNNNN NTNNNNNNNN
     8761 NNNNNNNNNN NNNNNNNNNN NNNNNNNNNN NNNNNNNNNN NNNNNNNNNN NNNNNNNNNN
     8821 NNNNNNNNNN NNNNNNNNNN NNNGNNNNNN NNNNNNNNNN NNNNNNNNNN NNNNNNNNNN
     8881 NNNNNNNNNN NNNNNNNNNN NNNNNNNNNN NNNNNNNNNN NNNNNNNNNN NNNNNNNNNN
     8941 NNNNNNNNNN NNNNNNNNNN NNNNNNNNCA GGTGGCACTT TTCGGGGAAA TGTGCGCGGA
     9001 ACCCCTATTT GTTTATTTTT CTAAATACAT TCAAATATGT ATCCGCTCAT GAGACAATAA
     9061 CCCTGATAAA TGCTTCAATA ATATTGAAAA AGGAAGAGTC CTGAGGCGGA AAGAACCAGC
     9121 TGTGGAATGT GTGTCAGTTA GGGTGTGGAA AGTCCCCAGG CTCCCCAGCA GGCAGAAGTA
     9181 TGCAAAGCAT GCATCTCAAT TAGTCAGCAA CCAGGTGTGG AAAGTCCCCA GGCTCCCCAG
     9241 CAGGCAGAAG TATGCAAAGC ATGCATCTCA ATTAGTCAGC AACCATAGTC CCGCCCCTAA
     9301 CTCCGCCCAT CCCGCCCCTA ACTCCGCCCA GTTCCGCCCA TTCTCCGCCC CATGGCTGAC
     9361 TAATTTTTTT TATTTATGCA GAGGCCGAGG CCGCCTCGGC CTCTGAGCTA TTCCAGAAGT
     9421 AGTGAGGAGG CTTTTTTGGA GGCCTAGGCT TTTGCAAAGA TCGATCAAGA GACAGGATGA
     9481 GGATCGTTTC GCATGATTGA ACAAGATGGA TTGCACGCAG GTTCTCCGGC CGCTTGGGTG
     9541 GAGAGGCTAT TCGGCTATGA CTGGGCACAA CAGACAATCG GCTGCTCTGA TGCCGCCGTG
     9601 TTCCGGCTGT CAGCGCAGGG GCGCCCGGTT CTTTTTGTCA AGACCGACCT GTCCGGTGCC
     9661 CTGAATGAAC TGCAAGACGA GGCAGCGCGG CTATCGTGGC TGGCCACGAC GGGCGTTCCT
     9721 TGCGCAGCTG TGCTCGACGT TGTCACTGAA GCGGGAAGGG ACTGGCTGCT ATTGGGCGAA
     9781 GTGCCGGGGC AGGATCTCCT GTCATCTCAC CTTGCTCCTG CCGAGAAAGT ATCCATCATG
     9841 GCTGATGCAA TGCGGCGGCT GCATACGCTT GATCCGGCTA CCTGCCCATT CGACCACCAA
     9901 GCGAAACATC GCATCGAGCG AGCACGTACT CGGATGGAAG CCGGTCTTGT CGATCAGGAT
     9961 GATCTGGACG AAGAGCATCA GGGGCTCGCG CCAGCCGAAC TGTTCGCCAG GCTCAAGGCG
    10021 AGCATGCCCG ACGGCGAGGA TCTCGTCGTG ACCCATGGCG ATGCCTGCTT GCCGAATATC
    10081 ATGGTGGAAA ATGGCCGCTT TTCTGGATTC ATCGACTGTG GCCGGCTGGG TGTGGCGGAC
    10141 CGCTATCAGG ACATAGCGTT GGCTACCCGT GATATTGCTG AAGAGCTTGG CGGCGAATGG
    10201 GCTGACCGCT TCCTCGTGCT TTACGGTATC GCCGCTCCCG ATTCGCAGCG CATCGCCTTC
    10261 TATCGCCTTC TTGACGAGTT CTTCTGAGCG GGACTCTGGG GTTCGAAATG ACCGACCAAG
    10321 CGACGCCCAA CCTGCCATCA CGAGATTTCG ATTCCACCGC CGCCTTCTAT GAAAGGTTGG
    10381 GCTTCGGAAT CGTTTTCCGG GACGCCGGCT GGATGATCCT CCAGCGCGGG GATCTCATGC
    10441 TGGAGTTCTT CGCCCACCCT AGGGGGAGGC TAACTGAAAC ACGGAAGGAG ACAATACCGG
    10501 AAGGAACCCG CGCTATGACG GCAATAAAAA GACAGAATAA AACGCACGGT GTTGGGTCGT
    10561 TTGTTCATAA ACGCGGGGTT CGGTCCCAGG GCTGGCACTC TGTCGATACC CCACCGAGAC
    10621 CCCATTGGGG CCAATACGCC CGCGTTTCTT CCTTTTCCCC ACCCCACCCC CCAAGTTCGG
    10681 GTGAAGGCCC AGGGCTCGCA GCCAACGTCG GGGCGGCAGG CCCTGCCATA GCCTCAGGTT
    10741 ACTCATATAT ACTTTAGATT GATTTAAAAC TTCATTTTTA ATTTAAAAGG ATCTAGGTGA
    10801 AGATCCTTTT TGATAATCTC ATGACCAAAA TCCCTTAACG TGAGTTTTCG TTCCACTGAG
    10861 CGTCAGACCC CGTAGAAAAG ATCAAAGGAT CTTCTTGAGA TCCTTTTTTT CTGCGCGTAA
    10921 TCTGCTGCTT GCAAACAAAA AAACCACCGC TACCAGCGGT GGTTTGTTTG CCGGATCAAG
    10981 AGCTACCAAC TCTTTTTCCG AAGGTAACTG GCTTCAGCAG AGCGCAGATA CCAAATACTG
    11041 TCCTTCTAGT GTAGCCGTAG TTAGGCCACC ACTTCAAGAA CTCTGTAGCA CCGCCTACAT
    11101 ACCTCGCTCT GCTAATCCTG TTACCAGTGG CTGCTGCCAG TGGCGATAAG TCGTGTCTTA
    11161 CCGGGTTGGA CTCAAGACGA TAGTTACCGG ATAAGGCGCA GCGGTCGGGC TGAACGGGGG
    11221 GTTCGTGCAC ACAGCCCAGC TTGGAGCGAA CGACCTACAC CGAACTGAGA TACCTACAGC
    11281 GTGAGCTATG AGAAAGCGCC ACGCTTCCCG AAGGGAGAAA GGCGGACAGG TATCCGGTAA
    11341 GCGGCAGGGT CGGAACAGGA GAGCGCACGA GGGAGCTTCC AGGGGGAAAC GCCTGGTATC
    11401 TTTATAGTCC TGTCGGGTTT CGCCACCTCT GACTTGAGCG TCGATTTTTG TGATGCTCGT
    11461 CAGGGGGGCG GAGCCTATGG AAAAACGCCA GCAACGCGGC CTTTTTACGG TTCCTGGCCT
    11521 TTTGCTGGCC TTTTGCTCAC ATGTTCTTTC CTGCGTTATC CCCTGATTCT GTGGATAACC
    11581 GTATTACCGC CATGCAT    
//
