# Supplementary material for: A nano-liquid hub integrating growth and immune-evasion signaling to promote cell survival
Source: bioRxiv preprint, doi:10.1101/2021.12.30.474523, version 5 (2026-03-18)
Supplement: Supplementary data S1 [file 474523_file08.zip › DataS1_DNAfiles/002_pEGFPN1-mEGFP-SG-Talin1.gb]

LOCUS       pEGFPN1_mEGFP_SG       12383 bp ds-DNA     linear       14-SEP-2020
DEFINITION  .
ACCESSION   
VERSION     
SOURCE      .
  ORGANISM  .
COMMENT     
COMMENT     ApEinfo:methylated:1
FEATURES             Location/Qualifiers
     misc_feature    591..634
                     /label=MCS
                     /ApEinfo_fwdcolor=#ffff66
                     /ApEinfo_revcolor=#ffff66
                     /ApEinfo_graphicformat=arrow_data {{0 1 2 0 0 -1} {} 0}
                     width 5 offset 0
     misc_feature    1424..9049
                     /label=human Talin1 (NM_006289.3)
                     /ApEinfo_fwdcolor=#ffa3b6
                     /ApEinfo_revcolor=#ffa3b6
                     /ApEinfo_graphicformat=arrow_data {{0 1 2 0 0 -1} {} 0}
                     width 5 offset 0
     misc_feature    1379..1396
                     /label=SG
                     /ApEinfo_fwdcolor=#aefcff
                     /ApEinfo_revcolor=#aefcff
                     /ApEinfo_graphicformat=arrow_data {{0 1 2 0 0 -1} {} 0}
                     width 5 offset 0
     misc_feature    1..588
                     /label=CMV immediate early promoter
                     /ApEinfo_fwdcolor=#0f7ffe
                     /ApEinfo_revcolor=green
                     /ApEinfo_graphicformat=arrow_data {{0 1 2 0 0 -1} {} 0}
                     width 5 offset 0
     misc_feature    662..1378
                     /label=mEGFP
                     /ApEinfo_fwdcolor=#acf999
                     /ApEinfo_revcolor=#acf999
                     /ApEinfo_graphicformat=arrow_data {{0 1 2 0 0 -1} {} 0}
                     width 5 offset 0
     misc_feature    9299..9754
                     /label=f1 single-strand DNA origin
                     /ApEinfo_fwdcolor=cyan
                     /ApEinfo_revcolor=green
                     /ApEinfo_graphicformat=arrow_data {{0 1 2 0 0 -1} {} 0}
                     width 5 offset 0
     misc_feature    9202..9236
                     /label=SV40 early mRNA polyadenylation signal
                     /ApEinfo_fwdcolor=#fc8008
                     /ApEinfo_revcolor=green
                     /ApEinfo_graphicformat=arrow_data {{0 1 2 0 0 -1} {} 0}
                     width 5 offset 0
     misc_feature    9816..9844
                     /label=Bacterial promoterfor expression of KanR gene
                     /ApEinfo_fwdcolor=#6666fe
                     /ApEinfo_revcolor=green
                     /ApEinfo_graphicformat=arrow_data {{0 1 2 0 0 -1} {} 0}
                     width 5 offset 0
     misc_feature    10095..10230
                     /label=SV40 origin of replication
                     /ApEinfo_fwdcolor=#cc66fe
                     /ApEinfo_revcolor=green
                     /ApEinfo_graphicformat=arrow_data {{0 1 2 0 0 -1} {} 0}
                     width 5 offset 0
     misc_feature    9928..10157
                     /label=SV40 early promoter
                     /ApEinfo_fwdcolor=#7ffe07
                     /ApEinfo_revcolor=green
                     /ApEinfo_graphicformat=arrow_data {{0 1 2 0 0 -1} {} 0}
                     width 5 offset 0
     misc_feature    10279..11073
                     /label=Kanamycin/neomycin resistance gene
                     /ApEinfo_fwdcolor=#fc6665
                     /ApEinfo_revcolor=green
                     /ApEinfo_graphicformat=arrow_data {{0 1 2 0 0 -1} {} 0}
                     width 5 offset 0
     misc_feature    11309..11327
                     /label=HSV thymidine kinase polyadenylation signal
                     /ApEinfo_fwdcolor=cyan
                     /ApEinfo_revcolor=green
                     /ApEinfo_graphicformat=arrow_data {{0 1 2 0 0 -1} {} 0}
                     width 5 offset 0
     misc_feature    11658..12300
                     /label=pUC plasmid replication origin
                     /ApEinfo_fwdcolor=cyan
                     /ApEinfo_revcolor=green
                     /ApEinfo_graphicformat=arrow_data {{0 1 2 0 0 -1} {} 0}
                     width 5 offset 0
ORIGIN
        1 TAGTTATTAA TAGTAATCAA TTACGGGGTC ATTAGTTCAT AGCCCATATA TGGAGTTCCG
       61 CGTTACATAA CTTACGGTAA ATGGCCCGCC TGGCTGACCG CCCAACGACC CCCGCCCATT
      121 GACGTCAATA ATGACGTATG TTCCCATAGT AACGCCAATA GGGACTTTCC ATTGACGTCA
      181 ATGGGTGGAG TATTTACGGT AAACTGCCCA CTTGGCAGTA CATCAAGTGT ATCATATGCC
      241 AAGTACGCCC CCTATTGACG TCAATGACGG TAAATGGCCC GCCTGGCATT ATGCCCAGTA
      301 CATGACCTTA TGGGACTTTC CTACTTGGCA GTACATCTAC GTATTAGTCA TCGCTATTAC
      361 CATGGTGATG CGGTTTTGGC AGTACATCAA TGGGCGTGGA TAGCGGTTTG ACTCACGGGG
      421 ATTTCCAAGT CTCCACCCCA TTGACGTCAA TGGGAGTTTG TTTTGGCACC AAAATCAACG
      481 GGACTTTCCA AAATGTCGTA ACAACTCCGC CCCATTGACG CAAATGGGCG GTAGGCGTGT
      541 ACGGTGGGAG GTCTATATAA GCAGAGCTGG TTTAGTGAAC CGTCAGATCC GCTAGCGCTA
      601 CCGGACTCAG ATCTCGAGCT CAAGCTTCGA ATTCTGCAGT CGACGGTACC GGCGCGCCAG
      661 CATGGTGAGC AAGGGCGAGG AGCTGTTCAC CGGGGTGGTG CCCATCCTGG TCGAGCTGGA
      721 CGGCGACGTA AACGGCCACA AGTTCAGCGT GTCCGGCGAG GGCGAGGGCG ATGCCACCTA
      781 CGGCAAGCTG ACCCTGAAGT TCATCTGCAC CACCGGCAAG CTGCCCGTGC CCTGGCCCAC
      841 CCTCGTGACC ACCCTGACCT ACGGCGTGCA GTGCTTCAGC CGCTACCCCG ACCACATGAA
      901 GCAGCACGAC TTCTTCAAGT CCGCCATGCC CGAAGGCTAC GTCCAGGAGC GCACCATCTT
      961 CTTCAAGGAC GACGGCAACT ACAAGACCCG CGCCGAGGTG AAGTTCGAGG GCGACACCCT
     1021 GGTGAACCGC ATCGAGCTGA AGGGCATCGA CTTCAAGGAG GACGGCAACA TCCTGGGGCA
     1081 CAAGCTGGAG TACAACTACA ACAGCCACAA CGTCTATATC ATGGCCGACA AGCAGAAGAA
     1141 CGGCATCAAG GTGAACTTCA AGATCCGCCA CAACATCGAG GACGGCAGCG TGCAGCTCGC
     1201 CGACCACTAC CAGCAGAACA CCCCCATCGG CGACGGCCCC GTGCTGCTGC CCGACAACCA
     1261 CTACCTGAGC ACCCAGTCCA AGCTGAGCAA AGACCCCAAC GAGAAGCGCG ATCACATGGT
     1321 CCTGCTGGAG TTCGTGACCG CCGCCGGGAT CACTCTCGGC ATGGACGAGC TGTACAAGTC
     1381 TGGCGGCGGT GGTTCTACTA GTCAAGCTTG TCGACGAATT CTTATGGTTG CACTTTCACT
     1441 GAAGATCAGC ATTGGGAATG TGGTGAAGAC GATGCAGTTT GAGCCGTCTA CCATGGTGTA
     1501 CGACGCCTGC CGCATCATTC GTGAGCGGAT CCCAGAGGCC CCAGCTGGTC CTCCCAGCGA
     1561 CTTTGGGCTC TTTCTGTCAG ATGATGACCC CAAAAAGGGT ATATGGCTGG AGGCTGGGAA
     1621 AGCTTTGGAC TACTACATGC TCCGAAATGG GGACACTATG GAGTACAGGA AGAAACAGAG
     1681 ACCCCTGAAG ATCCGTATGC TGGATGGAAC TGTGAAGACG ATCATGGTGG ATGACTCTAA
     1741 GACTGTCACT GACATGCTCA TGACCATCTG TGCCCGCATT GGCATCACCA ATCATGATGA
     1801 ATATTCATTG GTTCGAGAGC TGATGGAAGA GAAAAAGGAG GAAATAACAG GGACCTTAAG
     1861 AAAGGACAAG ACATTGCTGC GAGATGAAAA GAAGATGGAG AAACTAAAGC AGAAATTGCA
     1921 CACAGATGAT GAGTTGAACT GGCTGGACCA TGGTCGGACA CTGAGGGAGC AGGGTGTAGA
     1981 GGAGCACGAG ACGCTGCTGC TGCGGAGGAA GTTCTTTTAC TCAGACCAGA ATGTGGATTC
     2041 CCGGGACCCT GTACAGCTGA ACCTCCTGTA TGTGCAGGCA CGAGATGACA TCCTGAATGG
     2101 CTCCCACCCT GTCTCCTTTG ACAAGGCCTG TGAGTTTGCT GGCTTCCAAT GCCAGATCCA
     2161 GTTTGGGCCC CACAATGAGC AGAAGCACAA GGCTGGCTTC CTTGACCTGA AGGACTTCCT
     2221 GCCCAAGGAG TATGTGAAGC AGAAGGGAGA GCGTAAGATC TTCCAGGCAC ACAAGAATTG
     2281 TGGGCAGATG AGTGAGATTG AGGCCAAGGT CCGCTACGTG AAGCTAGCCC GTTCTCTCAA
     2341 GACTTACGGT GTCTCCTTCT TCCTGGTGAA GGAAAAAATG AAAGGGAAGA ACAAGCTAGT
     2401 GCCCAGGCTT CTGGGCATCA CCAAGGAGTG TGTGATGCGA GTGGATGAGA AGACCAAGGA
     2461 AGTGATCCAG GAGTGGAACC TCACCAACAT CAAACGCTGG GCTGCGTCTC CCAAAAGCTT
     2521 CACCCTGGAT TTTGGAGATT ACCAAGATGG CTATTACTCA GTACAGACAA CTGAAGGGGA
     2581 GCAGATTGCA CAGCTCATTG CCGGCTACAT CGATATCATC CTGAAGAAGA AAAAAAGCAA
     2641 GGATCACTTT GGGCTGGAAG GAGATGAGGA GTCTACTATG CTGGAGGACT CAGTGTCCCC
     2701 CAAAAAGTCA ACAGTCCTGC AGCAGCAATA CAACCGGGTG GGGAAAGTGG AGCATGGCTC
     2761 TGTGGCCCTG CCTGCCATCA TGCGCTCTGG AGCCTCTGGT CCTGAGAATT TCCAGGTGGG
     2821 CAGCATGCCC CCTGCCCAGC AGCAGATTAC CAGCGGCCAG ATGCACCGAG GACACATGCC
     2881 TCCTCTGACT TCAGCCCAGC AGGCACTCAC TGGAACCATT AACTCCAGCA TGCAGGCCGT
     2941 GCAGGCTGCC CAGGCCACCC TGGATGACTT TGACACTCTG CCGCCTCTTG GCCAGGATGC
     3001 TGCCTCTAAG GCCTGGCGTA AAAACAAGAT GGATGAATCA AAGCATGAGA TCCACTCTCA
     3061 GGTAGATGCC ATCACAGCTG GTACTGCGTC TGTGGTGAAC CTGACAGCAG GGGACCCTGC
     3121 TGAGACAGAC TATACCGCAG TGGGCTGTGC AGTCACCACA ATCTCCTCCA ACCTGACGGA
     3181 GATGTCCCGT GGGGTGAAGC TGCTGGCTGC CTTGCTGGAG GACGAAGGCG GCAGTGGTCG
     3241 GCCCCTGTTG CAGGCAGCAA AGGGCCTTGC GGGAGCAGTG TCAGAACTGC TGCGCAGTGC
     3301 CCAACCAGCC AGTGCTGAGC CCCGTCAGAA CCTGCTGCAA GCAGCTGGGA ACGTGGGCCA
     3361 GGCCAGTGGG GAGCTGTTGC AACAAATTGG GGAAAGTGAT ACTGACCCCC ACTTCCAGGA
     3421 TGCGCTAATG CAGCTCGCCA AAGCTGTGGC AAGTGCTGCA GCTGCCCTGG TCCTCAAGGC
     3481 CAAGAGTGTG GCCCAGCGGA CAGAGGACTC GGGACTTCAG ACCCAAGTTA TTGCTGCAGC
     3541 AACACAGTGT GCCCTATCCA CTTCCCAACT AGTGGCCTGT ACTAAGGTGG TGGCACCTAC
     3601 AATCAGCTCA CCTGTCTGCC AAGAGCAACT GGTGGAGGCT GGACGACTGG TAGCCAAAGC
     3661 CGTGGAGGGC TGTGTGTCTG CCTCCCAGGC AGCTACAGAG GATGGGCAAC TGTTGCGAGG
     3721 GGTAGGAGCA GCAGCCACAG CTGTCACCCA GGCCCTAAAT GAGCTGCTGC AGCATGTGAA
     3781 AGCCCATGCC ACAGGGGCTG GGCCTGCTGG CCGTTATGAC CAGGCTACTG ACACCATCCT
     3841 AACCGTCACT GAGAACATCT TTAGCTCCAT GGGTGATGCT GGGGAGATGG TGCGACAGGC
     3901 CCGCATCCTG GCCCAAGCCA CATCTGACCT GGTCAATGCC ATCAAGGCTG ATGCTGAGGG
     3961 GGAAAGTGAT CTGGAGAACT CCCGCAAGCT CTTAAGTGCT GCCAAGATCC TAGCTGATGC
     4021 CACAGCCAAG ATGGTAGAGG CTGCCAAGGG AGCAGCTGCC CACCCTGACA GTGAGGAGCA
     4081 GCAGCAGCGG CTGCGGGAGG CAGCTGAGGG GCTGCGCATG GCCACCAATG CAGCTGCGCA
     4141 GAATGCCATC AAGAAAAAGC TGGTGCAGCG CCTGGAGCAT GCAGCCAAGC AGGCTGCAGC
     4201 CTCAGCCACA CAGACCATCG CTGCAGCTCA GCACGCAGCC TCTACCCCCA AGGCCTCTGC
     4261 CGGCCCCCAG CCCCTGCTGG TGCAGAGCTG CAAGGCAGTG GCAGAGCAGA TTCCACTGCT
     4321 GGTGCAGGGC GTCCGAGGAA GCCAAGCCCA GCCTGACAGC CCCAGCGCTC AGCTTGCCCT
     4381 CATTGCTGCC AGCCAGAGCT TCCTGCAGCC AGGTGGGAAG ATGGTGGCAG CTGCAAAGGC
     4441 CTCAGTGCCA ACGATTCAGG ACCAGGCTTC AGCCATGCAG CTGAGTCAGT GTGCCAAGAA
     4501 CCTGGGCACC GCGCTGGCTG AACTCCGGAC GGCTGCCCAG AAGGCTCAGG AAGCATGTGG
     4561 ACCTTTGGAG ATGGATTCTG CACTGAGTGT GGTACAGAAT CTAGAGAAAG ATCTACAGGA
     4621 AGTGAAGGCA GCAGCTCGAG ATGGCAAGCT TAAACCCTTA CCTGGGGAGA CAATGGAGAA
     4681 GTGTACCCAG GACCTGGGCA ACAGCACCAA AGCCGTGAGC TCAGCCATCG CCCAGCTACT
     4741 GGGAGAGGTT GCCCAGGGCA ATGAGAATTA TGCAGGTATT GCAGCTCGGG ATGTGGCAGG
     4801 TGGGCTGCGG TCACTGGCCC AGGCCGCTAG GGGAGTCGCT GCACTGACGT CAGATCCTGC
     4861 AGTGCAGGCC ATTGTACTTG ATACGGCCAG TGATGTGCTG GACAAGGCCA GCAGCCTCAT
     4921 TGAGGAGGCG AAAAAGGCAG CTGGCCATCC AGGGGACCCT GAGAGCCAGC AGCGGCTTGC
     4981 CCAGGTGGCT AAAGCAGTGA CCCAGGCTCT GAACCGCTGT GTCAGCTGCC TACCTGGCCA
     5041 GCGCGATGTG GATAATGCCC TGAGGGCAGT TGGAGATGCC AGCAAGCGAC TCCTGAGTGA
     5101 CTCGCTTCCT CCTAGCACTG GGACATTTCA AGAAGCTCAG AGCCGGTTGA ATGAAGCTGC
     5161 TGCTGGGCTG AATCAGGCAG CCACAGAACT GGTGCAGGCC TCTCGGGGAA CCCCTCAGGA
     5221 CCTGGCTCGA GCCTCAGGCC GATTTGGACA GGACTTCAGC ACCTTCCTGG AAGCTGGTGT
     5281 GGAGATGGCA GGCCAGGCTC CGAGCCAGGA GGACCGAGCC CAAGTTGTGT CCAACTTGAA
     5341 GGGCATCTCC ATGTCTTCAA GCAAACTTCT TCTGGCTGCC AAGGCCCTGT CCACGGACCC
     5401 TGCTGCCCCT AACCTCAAGA GTCAGCTGGC TGCAGCTGCC AGGGCAGTAA CTGACAGCAT
     5461 CAATCAGCTC ATCACTATGT GCACCCAGCA GGCACCCGGC CAGAAGGAGT GTGATAACGC
     5521 CCTGCGGGAA TTGGAGACGG TCCGGGAACT CCTGGAGAAC CCAGTCCAGC CCATCAATGA
     5581 CATGTCCTAC TTTGGTTGCC TGGACAGTGT AATGGAGAAC TCAAAGGTGC TGGGCGAGGC
     5641 CATGACTGGC ATCTCCCAAA ATGCCAAGAA CGGAAACCTG CCAGAGTTTG GAGATGCCAT
     5701 TTCCACAGCC TCAAAGGCAC TTTGTGGCTT CACCGAGGCA GCTGCACAGG CTGCATATCT
     5761 GGTTGGTGTC TCTGACCCCA ATAGCCAAGC TGGACAGCAA GGGCTAGTGG AGCCCACACA
     5821 GTTTGCCCGT GCAAACCAGG CAATTCAGAT GGCCTGCCAG AGTTTGGGAG AGCCTGGCTG
     5881 TACCCAGGCC CAGGTGCTCT CTGCAGCCAC CATTGTGGCT AAACACACCT CTGCACTGTG
     5941 TAACAGCTGT CGCCTGGCTT CTGCCCGTAC CACCAATCCT ACTGCCAAGC GCCAGTTTGT
     6001 ACAGTCAGCC AAGGAGGTGG CCAACAGCAC AGCTAATCTT GTCAAGACCA TCAAGGCGCT
     6061 AGATGGGGCC TTCACAGAGG AGAACCGTGC CCAGTGCCGA GCAGCAACAG CCCCTCTGCT
     6121 GGAGGCTGTG GACAATCTGA GTGCCTTTGC GTCCAACCCT GAGTTCTCCA GCATTCCTGC
     6181 CCAGATCAGC CCTGAGGGTC GGGCTGCCAT GGAGCCCATT GTGATCTCTG CCAAGACAAT
     6241 GTTAGAGAGT GCCGGGGGAC TCATCCAGAC AGCCCGGGCC CTCGCAGTCA ATCCCCGGGA
     6301 CCCCCCGAGC TGGTCGGTGC TGGCCGGCCA CTCCCGTACT GTCTCAGACT CCATCAAGAA
     6361 GCTAATTACA AGCATGAGGG ACAAGGCTCC AGGGCAGCTG GAGTGTGAAA CGGCCATTGC
     6421 AGCTCTGAAC AGTTGTCTAC GGGACCTAGA CCAGGCTTCC CTCGCTGCAG TCAGCCAGCA
     6481 GCTTGCTCCC CGTGAGGGAA TCTCTCAAGA GGCCTTGCAC ACTCAGATGC TCACTGCAGT
     6541 CCAAGAGATC TCCCATCTCA TTGAGCCGCT GGCCAATGCT GCCCGGGCTG AAGCCTCCCA
     6601 GCTGGGACAC AAGGTGTCCC AGATGGCGCA GTACTTTGAG CCGCTCACCC TGGCTGCAGT
     6661 GGGTGCTGCC TCCAAGACCC TGAGCCACCC GCAGCAGATG GCACTCCTGG ACCAGACTAA
     6721 AACATTGGCA GAGTCTGCCC TGCAGTTGCT ATACACTGCC AAGGAGGCTG GTGGTAACCC
     6781 AAAGCAAGCA GCTCACACCC AGGAAGCCCT GGAGGAGGCT GTGCAGATGA TGACCGAGGC
     6841 CGTAGAGGAC CTGACAACAA CCCTCAACGA GGCAGCCAGT GCTGCTGGGG TCGTGGGTGG
     6901 CATGGTGGAC TCCATCACCC AGGCCATCAA CCAGCTAGAT GAAGGACCAA TGGGTGAACC
     6961 AGAAGGTTCC TTCGTGGATT ACCAAACAAC TATGGTGCGG ACAGCCAAGG CCATTGCAGT
     7021 GACCGTTCAG GAGATGGTTA CCAAGTCAAA CACCAGCCCA GAGGAGCTGG GCCCTCTTGC
     7081 TAACCAGCTG ACCAGTGACT ATGGCCGTCT GGCCTCGGAG GCCAAGCCTG CAGCGGTGGC
     7141 TGCTGAAAAT GAAGAGATAG GTTCCCATAT CAAACACCGG GTACAGGAGC TGGGCCATGG
     7201 CTGTGCCGCT CTGGTCACCA AGGCAGGCGC CCTGCAGTGC AGCCCCAGTG ATGCCTACAC
     7261 CAAGAAGGAG CTCATAGAGT GTGCCCGGAG AGTCTCTGAG AAGGTCTCCC ACGTCCTGGC
     7321 TGCGCTCCAG GCTGGGAATC GTGGCACCCA GGCCTGCATC ACAGCAGCCA GCGCTGTGTC
     7381 TGGTATCATT GCTGACCTCG ACACCACCAT CATGTTCGCC ACTGCTGGCA CGCTCAATCG
     7441 TGAGGGTACT GAAACTTTCG CTGACCACCG GGAGGGCATC CTGAAGACTG CGAAGGTGCT
     7501 GGTGGAGGAC ACCAAGGTCC TGGTGCAAAA CGCAGCTGGG AGCCAGGAGA AGTTGGCGCA
     7561 GGCTGCCCAG TCCTCCGTGG CGACCATCAC CCGCCTCGCT GATGTGGTCA AGCTGGGTGC
     7621 AGCCAGCCTG GGAGCTGAGG ACCCTGAGAC CCAGGTGGTA CTAATCAACG CAGTGAAAGA
     7681 TGTAGCCAAA GCCCTGGGAG ACCTCATCAG TGCAACGAAG GCTGCAGCTG GCAAAGTTGG
     7741 AGATGACCCT GCTGTGTGGC AGCTAAAGAA CTCTGCCAAG GTGATGGTGA CCAATGTGAC
     7801 ATCATTGCTT AAGACAGTAA AAGCCGTGGA AGATGAGGCC ACCAAAGGCA CTCGGGCCCT
     7861 GGAGGCAACC ACAGAACACA TACGGCAGGA GCTGGCGGTT TTCTGTTCCC CAGAGCCACC
     7921 TGCCAAGACC TCTACCCCAG AAGACTTCAT CCGAATGACC AAGGGTATCA CCATGGCAAC
     7981 CGCCAAGGCC GTTGCTGCTG GCAATTCCTG TCGCCAGGAA GATGTCATTG CCACAGCCAA
     8041 TCTGAGCCGC CGTGCTATTG CAGATATGCT TCGGGCTTGC AAGGAAGCAG CTTACCACCC
     8101 AGAAGTGGCC CCTGATGTGC GGCTTCGAGC CCTGCACTAT GGCCGGGAGT GTGCCAATGG
     8161 CTACCTGGAA CTGCTGGACC ATGTACTGCT GACCCTGCAG AAGCCAAGCC CAGAACTGAA
     8221 GCAGCAGTTG ACAGGACATT CAAAGCGTGT GGCTGGTTCC GTCACTGAGC TCATCCAGGC
     8281 TGCTGAAGCC ATGAAGGGAA CAGAATGGGT AGACCCAGAG GACCCCACAG TCATTGCTGA
     8341 GAATGAGCTC CTGGGAGCTG CAGCCGCCAT TGAGGCTGCA GCCAAAAAGC TAGAGCAGCT
     8401 GAAGCCCCGG GCCAAACCCA AGGAGGCAGA TGAGTCCTTG AACTTTGAGG AGCAGATACT
     8461 AGAAGCTGCC AAGTCCATTG CAGCAGCCAC CAGTGCACTG GTAAAGGCTG CGTCGGCTGC
     8521 CCAGAGAGAA CTAGTGGCCC AAGGGAAGGT GGGTGCCATT CCAGCCAATG CACTGGACGA
     8581 TGGGCAGTGG TCCCAGGGCC TCATTTCTGC TGCCCGGATG GTGGCTGCGG CCACCAACAA
     8641 TCTGTGTGAG GCAGCCAATG CAGCTGTACA AGGCCATGCC AGCCAGGAGA AGCTCATCTC
     8701 ATCAGCCAAG CAGGTAGCTG CCTCCACAGC CCAGCTCCTT GTGGCCTGCA AGGTCAAGGC
     8761 TGACCAGGAC TCGGAGGCAA TGAAACGACT TCAGGCTGCT GGCAACGCAG TGAAGCGAGC
     8821 CTCAGATAAT CTGGTGAAAG CAGCACAGAA GGCTGCAGCC TTTGAAGAGC AGGAGAATGA
     8881 GACAGTGGTG GTGAAAGAGA AGATGGTTGG CGGCATTGCC CAGATCATCG CAGCACAGGA
     8941 AGAAATGCTT CGGAAGGAAC GAGAGCTGGA AGAGGCGCGG AAGAAACTGG CCCAGATCCG
     9001 GCAGCAGCAG TACAAGTTTC TGCCTTCAGA GCTTCGAGAT GAGCACTAAG CGGCCGCGAC
     9061 TCTAGATCAT AATCAGCCAT ACCACATTTG TAGAGGTTTT ACTTGCTTTA AAAAACCTCC
     9121 CACACCTCCC CCTGAACCTG AAACATAAAA TGAATGCAAT TGTTGTTGTT AACTTGTTTA
     9181 TTGCAGCTTA TAATGGTTAC AAATAAAGCA ATAGCATCAC AAATTTCACA AATAAAGCAT
     9241 TTTTTTCACT GCATTCTAGT TGTGGTTTGT CCAAACTCAT CAATGTATCT TAAGGCGTAA
     9301 ATTGTAAGCG TTAATATTTT GTTAAAATTC GCGTTAAATT TTTGTTAAAT CAGCTCATTT
     9361 TTTAACCAAT AGGCCGAAAT CGGCAAAATC CCTTATAAAT CAAAAGAATA GACCGAGATA
     9421 GGGTTGAGTG TTGTTCCAGT TTGGAACAAG AGTCCACTAT TAAAGAACGT GGACTCCAAC
     9481 GTCAAAGGNN NNNNNNNNNN NNNNNNNNNN NNNNNNNNNN NNNNNNNNNN NNNNNNNTNN
     9541 NNNNNNNNNN NNNNNNNNNN NNNNNNNNNN NNNNNNNNNN NNNNNNNNNN NNNNNNNNNN
     9601 NNNNNNNNNN NNNNNNNNNN NNNNNNNNNG NNNNNNNNNN NNNNNNNNNN NNNNNNNNNN
     9661 NNNNNNNNNN NNNNNNNNNN NNNNNNNNNN NNNNNNNNNN NNNNNNNNNN NNNNNNNNNN
     9721 NNNNNNNNNN NNNNNNNNNN NNNNNNNNNN NNNNCAGGTG GCACTTTTCG GGGAAATGTG
     9781 CGCGGAACCC CTATTTGTTT ATTTTTCTAA ATACATTCAA ATATGTATCC GCTCATGAGA
     9841 CAATAACCCT GATAAATGCT TCAATAATAT TGAAAAAGGA AGAGTCCTGA GGCGGAAAGA
     9901 ACCAGCTGTG GAATGTGTGT CAGTTAGGGT GTGGAAAGTC CCCAGGCTCC CCAGCAGGCA
     9961 GAAGTATGCA AAGCATGCAT CTCAATTAGT CAGCAACCAG GTGTGGAAAG TCCCCAGGCT
    10021 CCCCAGCAGG CAGAAGTATG CAAAGCATGC ATCTCAATTA GTCAGCAACC ATAGTCCCGC
    10081 CCCTAACTCC GCCCATCCCG CCCCTAACTC CGCCCAGTTC CGCCCATTCT CCGCCCCATG
    10141 GCTGACTAAT TTTTTTTATT TATGCAGAGG CCGAGGCCGC CTCGGCCTCT GAGCTATTCC
    10201 AGAAGTAGTG AGGAGGCTTT TTTGGAGGCC TAGGCTTTTG CAAAGATCGA TCAAGAGACA
    10261 GGATGAGGAT CGTTTCGCAT GATTGAACAA GATGGATTGC ACGCAGGTTC TCCGGCCGCT
    10321 TGGGTGGAGA GGCTATTCGG CTATGACTGG GCACAACAGA CAATCGGCTG CTCTGATGCC
    10381 GCCGTGTTCC GGCTGTCAGC GCAGGGGCGC CCGGTTCTTT TTGTCAAGAC CGACCTGTCC
    10441 GGTGCCCTGA ATGAACTGCA AGACGAGGCA GCGCGGCTAT CGTGGCTGGC CACGACGGGC
    10501 GTTCCTTGCG CAGCTGTGCT CGACGTTGTC ACTGAAGCGG GAAGGGACTG GCTGCTATTG
    10561 GGCGAAGTGC CGGGGCAGGA TCTCCTGTCA TCTCACCTTG CTCCTGCCGA GAAAGTATCC
    10621 ATCATGGCTG ATGCAATGCG GCGGCTGCAT ACGCTTGATC CGGCTACCTG CCCATTCGAC
    10681 CACCAAGCGA AACATCGCAT CGAGCGAGCA CGTACTCGGA TGGAAGCCGG TCTTGTCGAT
    10741 CAGGATGATC TGGACGAAGA GCATCAGGGG CTCGCGCCAG CCGAACTGTT CGCCAGGCTC
    10801 AAGGCGAGCA TGCCCGACGG CGAGGATCTC GTCGTGACCC ATGGCGATGC CTGCTTGCCG
    10861 AATATCATGG TGGAAAATGG CCGCTTTTCT GGATTCATCG ACTGTGGCCG GCTGGGTGTG
    10921 GCGGACCGCT ATCAGGACAT AGCGTTGGCT ACCCGTGATA TTGCTGAAGA GCTTGGCGGC
    10981 GAATGGGCTG ACCGCTTCCT CGTGCTTTAC GGTATCGCCG CTCCCGATTC GCAGCGCATC
    11041 GCCTTCTATC GCCTTCTTGA CGAGTTCTTC TGAGCGGGAC TCTGGGGTTC GAAATGACCG
    11101 ACCAAGCGAC GCCCAACCTG CCATCACGAG ATTTCGATTC CACCGCCGCC TTCTATGAAA
    11161 GGTTGGGCTT CGGAATCGTT TTCCGGGACG CCGGCTGGAT GATCCTCCAG CGCGGGGATC
    11221 TCATGCTGGA GTTCTTCGCC CACCCTAGGG GGAGGCTAAC TGAAACACGG AAGGAGACAA
    11281 TACCGGAAGG AACCCGCGCT ATGACGGCAA TAAAAAGACA GAATAAAACG CACGGTGTTG
    11341 GGTCGTTTGT TCATAAACGC GGGGTTCGGT CCCAGGGCTG GCACTCTGTC GATACCCCAC
    11401 CGAGACCCCA TTGGGGCCAA TACGCCCGCG TTTCTTCCTT TTCCCCACCC CACCCCCCAA
    11461 GTTCGGGTGA AGGCCCAGGG CTCGCAGCCA ACGTCGGGGC GGCAGGCCCT GCCATAGCCT
    11521 CAGGTTACTC ATATATACTT TAGATTGATT TAAAACTTCA TTTTTAATTT AAAAGGATCT
    11581 AGGTGAAGAT CCTTTTTGAT AATCTCATGA CCAAAATCCC TTAACGTGAG TTTTCGTTCC
    11641 ACTGAGCGTC AGACCCCGTA GAAAAGATCA AAGGATCTTC TTGAGATCCT TTTTTTCTGC
    11701 GCGTAATCTG CTGCTTGCAA ACAAAAAAAC CACCGCTACC AGCGGTGGTT TGTTTGCCGG
    11761 ATCAAGAGCT ACCAACTCTT TTTCCGAAGG TAACTGGCTT CAGCAGAGCG CAGATACCAA
    11821 ATACTGTCCT TCTAGTGTAG CCGTAGTTAG GCCACCACTT CAAGAACTCT GTAGCACCGC
    11881 CTACATACCT CGCTCTGCTA ATCCTGTTAC CAGTGGCTGC TGCCAGTGGC GATAAGTCGT
    11941 GTCTTACCGG GTTGGACTCA AGACGATAGT TACCGGATAA GGCGCAGCGG TCGGGCTGAA
    12001 CGGGGGGTTC GTGCACACAG CCCAGCTTGG AGCGAACGAC CTACACCGAA CTGAGATACC
    12061 TACAGCGTGA GCTATGAGAA AGCGCCACGC TTCCCGAAGG GAGAAAGGCG GACAGGTATC
    12121 CGGTAAGCGG CAGGGTCGGA ACAGGAGAGC GCACGAGGGA GCTTCCAGGG GGAAACGCCT
    12181 GGTATCTTTA TAGTCCTGTC GGGTTTCGCC ACCTCTGACT TGAGCGTCGA TTTTTGTGAT
    12241 GCTCGTCAGG GGGGCGGAGC CTATGGAAAA ACGCCAGCAA CGCGGCCTTT TTACGGTTCC
    12301 TGGCCTTTTG CTGGCCTTTT GCTCACATGT TCTTTCCTGC GTTATCCCCT GATTCTGTGG
    12361 ATAACCGTAT TACCGCCATG CAT   
//
