# Supplementary material for: A nano-liquid hub integrating growth and immune-evasion signaling to promote cell survival
Source: bioRxiv preprint, doi:10.1101/2021.12.30.474523, version 5 (2026-03-18)
Supplement: Supplementary data S1 [file 474523_file08.zip › DataS1_DNAfiles/003_pEGFPN1-mEOS32-SGx3-Talin1.gb]

LOCUS       pEGFPN1_mEOS32_S       12329 bp ds-DNA     linear       14-SEP-2020
DEFINITION  .
ACCESSION   
VERSION     
SOURCE      .
  ORGANISM  .
COMMENT     
COMMENT     ApEinfo:methylated:1
FEATURES             Location/Qualifiers
     misc_feature    9245..9700
                     /label=f1 single-strand DNA origin
                     /ApEinfo_fwdcolor=cyan
                     /ApEinfo_revcolor=green
                     /ApEinfo_graphicformat=arrow_data {{0 1 2 0 0 -1} {} 0}
                     width 5 offset 0
     misc_feature    1370..8995
                     /label=human Talin1 (NM_006289.3)
                     /ApEinfo_fwdcolor=#ffa3b6
                     /ApEinfo_revcolor=#ffa3b6
                     /ApEinfo_graphicformat=arrow_data {{0 1 2 0 0 -1} {} 0}
                     width 5 offset 0
     misc_feature    1..588
                     /label=CMV immediate early promoter
                     /ApEinfo_fwdcolor=#0f7ffe
                     /ApEinfo_revcolor=green
                     /ApEinfo_graphicformat=arrow_data {{0 1 2 0 0 -1} {} 0}
                     width 5 offset 0
     misc_feature    9148..9182
                     /label=SV40 early mRNA polyadenylation signal
                     /ApEinfo_fwdcolor=#fc8008
                     /ApEinfo_revcolor=green
                     /ApEinfo_graphicformat=arrow_data {{0 1 2 0 0 -1} {} 0}
                     width 5 offset 0
     misc_feature    9762..9790
                     /label=Bacterial promoterfor expression of KanR gene
                     /ApEinfo_fwdcolor=#6666fe
                     /ApEinfo_revcolor=green
                     /ApEinfo_graphicformat=arrow_data {{0 1 2 0 0 -1} {} 0}
                     width 5 offset 0
     misc_feature    10041..10176
                     /label=SV40 origin of replication
                     /ApEinfo_fwdcolor=#cc66fe
                     /ApEinfo_revcolor=green
                     /ApEinfo_graphicformat=arrow_data {{0 1 2 0 0 -1} {} 0}
                     width 5 offset 0
     misc_feature    9874..10103
                     /label=SV40 early promoter
                     /ApEinfo_fwdcolor=#7ffe07
                     /ApEinfo_revcolor=green
                     /ApEinfo_graphicformat=arrow_data {{0 1 2 0 0 -1} {} 0}
                     width 5 offset 0
     misc_feature    10225..11019
                     /label=Kanamycin/neomycin resistance gene
                     /ApEinfo_fwdcolor=#fc6665
                     /ApEinfo_revcolor=green
                     /ApEinfo_graphicformat=arrow_data {{0 1 2 0 0 -1} {} 0}
                     width 5 offset 0
     misc_feature    11255..11273
                     /label=HSV thymidine kinase polyadenylation signal
                     /ApEinfo_fwdcolor=cyan
                     /ApEinfo_revcolor=green
                     /ApEinfo_graphicformat=arrow_data {{0 1 2 0 0 -1} {} 0}
                     width 5 offset 0
     misc_feature    11604..12246
                     /label=pUC plasmid replication origin
                     /ApEinfo_fwdcolor=cyan
                     /ApEinfo_revcolor=green
                     /ApEinfo_graphicformat=arrow_data {{0 1 2 0 0 -1} {} 0}
                     width 5 offset 0
     misc_feature    591..634
                     /label=MCS
                     /ApEinfo_fwdcolor=#ffff66
                     /ApEinfo_revcolor=#ffff66
                     /ApEinfo_graphicformat=arrow_data {{0 1 2 0 0 -1} {} 0}
                     width 5 offset 0
     misc_feature    1316..1360
                     /label=SGX3
                     /ApEinfo_fwdcolor=#aefcff
                     /ApEinfo_revcolor=#aefcff
                     /ApEinfo_graphicformat=arrow_data {{0 1 2 0 0 -1} {} 0}
                     width 5 offset 0
     misc_feature    638..1315
                     /label=mEos32
                     /ApEinfo_fwdcolor=#acf999
                     /ApEinfo_revcolor=#acf999
                     /ApEinfo_graphicformat=arrow_data {{0 1 2 0 0 -1} {} 0}
                     width 5 offset 0
ORIGIN
        1 TAGTTATTAA TAGTAATCAA TTACGGGGTC ATTAGTTCAT AGCCCATATA TGGAGTTCCG
       61 CGTTACATAA CTTACGGTAA ATGGCCCGCC TGGCTGACCG CCCAACGACC CCCGCCCATT
      121 GACGTCAATA ATGACGTATG TTCCCATAGT AACGCCAATA GGGACTTTCC ATTGACGTCA
      181 ATGGGTGGAG TATTTACGGT AAACTGCCCA CTTGGCAGTA CATCAAGTGT ATCATATGCC
      241 AAGTACGCCC CCTATTGACG TCAATGACGG TAAATGGCCC GCCTGGCATT ATGCCCAGTA
      301 CATGACCTTA TGGGACTTTC CTACTTGGCA GTACATCTAC GTATTAGTCA TCGCTATTAC
      361 CATGGTGATG CGGTTTTGGC AGTACATCAA TGGGCGTGGA TAGCGGTTTG ACTCACGGGG
      421 ATTTCCAAGT CTCCACCCCA TTGACGTCAA TGGGAGTTTG TTTTGGCACC AAAATCAACG
      481 GGACTTTCCA AAATGTCGTA ACAACTCCGC CCCATTGACG CAAATGGGCG GTAGGCGTGT
      541 ACGGTGGGAG GTCTATATAA GCAGAGCTGG TTTAGTGAAC CGTCAGATCC GCTAGCGCTA
      601 CCGGACTCAG ATCTCGAGCT CAAGCTTCGA ATTCAGCATG AGTGCGATTA AGCCAGACAT
      661 GAAGATCAAA CTCCGTATGG AAGGCAACGT AAACGGGCAC CACTTTGTGA TCGACGGAGA
      721 TGGTACAGGC AAGCCTTTTG AGGGAAAACA GAGTATGGAT CTTGAAGTCA AAGAGGGCGG
      781 ACCTCTGCCT TTTGCCTTTG ATATCCTGAC CACTGCATTC CATTACGGCA ACAGGGTATT
      841 CGCCAAATAT CCAGACAACA TACAAGACTA TTTTAAGCAG TCGTTTCCTA AGGGGTATTC
      901 GTGGGAACGA AGCTTGACTT TCGAAGACGG GGGCATTTGC AATGCCAGAA ACGACATAAC
      961 AATGGAAGGG GACACTTTCT ATAATAAAGT TCGATTTTAT GGTACCAACT TTCCCGCCAA
     1021 TGGTCCAGTT ATGCAGAAGA AGACGCTGAA ATGGGAGCCC TCCACTGAGA AAATGTATGT
     1081 GCGTGATGGA GTGCTGACGG GTGATATTGA GATGGCTTTG TTGCTTGAAG GAAATGCCCA
     1141 TTACCGATGT GACTTCAGAA CTACTTACAA AGCTAAGGAG AAGGGTGTCA AGTTACCAGG
     1201 CGCACACTTT GTGGACCACT GCATTGAGAT TTTAAGCCAT GACAAAGATT ACAACAAGGT
     1261 TAAGCTGTAT GAGCATGCTG TTGCTCATTC TGGATTGCCT GACAATGCCA GACGATCTGG
     1321 TGGCGGAGGG AGTGGCGGAG GTGGGTCAGG AGGTGGAGGC GGAATTCTTA TGGTTGCACT
     1381 TTCACTGAAG ATCAGCATTG GGAATGTGGT GAAGACGATG CAGTTTGAGC CGTCTACCAT
     1441 GGTGTACGAC GCCTGCCGCA TCATTCGTGA GCGGATCCCA GAGGCCCCAG CTGGTCCTCC
     1501 CAGCGACTTT GGGCTCTTTC TGTCAGATGA TGACCCCAAA AAGGGTATAT GGCTGGAGGC
     1561 TGGGAAAGCT TTGGACTACT ACATGCTCCG AAATGGGGAC ACTATGGAGT ACAGGAAGAA
     1621 ACAGAGACCC CTGAAGATCC GTATGCTGGA TGGAACTGTG AAGACGATCA TGGTGGATGA
     1681 CTCTAAGACT GTCACTGACA TGCTCATGAC CATCTGTGCC CGCATTGGCA TCACCAATCA
     1741 TGATGAATAT TCATTGGTTC GAGAGCTGAT GGAAGAGAAA AAGGAGGAAA TAACAGGGAC
     1801 CTTAAGAAAG GACAAGACAT TGCTGCGAGA TGAAAAGAAG ATGGAGAAAC TAAAGCAGAA
     1861 ATTGCACACA GATGATGAGT TGAACTGGCT GGACCATGGT CGGACACTGA GGGAGCAGGG
     1921 TGTAGAGGAG CACGAGACGC TGCTGCTGCG GAGGAAGTTC TTTTACTCAG ACCAGAATGT
     1981 GGATTCCCGG GACCCTGTAC AGCTGAACCT CCTGTATGTG CAGGCACGAG ATGACATCCT
     2041 GAATGGCTCC CACCCTGTCT CCTTTGACAA GGCCTGTGAG TTTGCTGGCT TCCAATGCCA
     2101 GATCCAGTTT GGGCCCCACA ATGAGCAGAA GCACAAGGCT GGCTTCCTTG ACCTGAAGGA
     2161 CTTCCTGCCC AAGGAGTATG TGAAGCAGAA GGGAGAGCGT AAGATCTTCC AGGCACACAA
     2221 GAATTGTGGG CAGATGAGTG AGATTGAGGC CAAGGTCCGC TACGTGAAGC TAGCCCGTTC
     2281 TCTCAAGACT TACGGTGTCT CCTTCTTCCT GGTGAAGGAA AAAATGAAAG GGAAGAACAA
     2341 GCTAGTGCCC AGGCTTCTGG GCATCACCAA GGAGTGTGTG ATGCGAGTGG ATGAGAAGAC
     2401 CAAGGAAGTG ATCCAGGAGT GGAACCTCAC CAACATCAAA CGCTGGGCTG CGTCTCCCAA
     2461 AAGCTTCACC CTGGATTTTG GAGATTACCA AGATGGCTAT TACTCAGTAC AGACAACTGA
     2521 AGGGGAGCAG ATTGCACAGC TCATTGCCGG CTACATCGAT ATCATCCTGA AGAAGAAAAA
     2581 AAGCAAGGAT CACTTTGGGC TGGAAGGAGA TGAGGAGTCT ACTATGCTGG AGGACTCAGT
     2641 GTCCCCCAAA AAGTCAACAG TCCTGCAGCA GCAATACAAC CGGGTGGGGA AAGTGGAGCA
     2701 TGGCTCTGTG GCCCTGCCTG CCATCATGCG CTCTGGAGCC TCTGGTCCTG AGAATTTCCA
     2761 GGTGGGCAGC ATGCCCCCTG CCCAGCAGCA GATTACCAGC GGCCAGATGC ACCGAGGACA
     2821 CATGCCTCCT CTGACTTCAG CCCAGCAGGC ACTCACTGGA ACCATTAACT CCAGCATGCA
     2881 GGCCGTGCAG GCTGCCCAGG CCACCCTGGA TGACTTTGAC ACTCTGCCGC CTCTTGGCCA
     2941 GGATGCTGCC TCTAAGGCCT GGCGTAAAAA CAAGATGGAT GAATCAAAGC ATGAGATCCA
     3001 CTCTCAGGTA GATGCCATCA CAGCTGGTAC TGCGTCTGTG GTGAACCTGA CAGCAGGGGA
     3061 CCCTGCTGAG ACAGACTATA CCGCAGTGGG CTGTGCAGTC ACCACAATCT CCTCCAACCT
     3121 GACGGAGATG TCCCGTGGGG TGAAGCTGCT GGCTGCCTTG CTGGAGGACG AAGGCGGCAG
     3181 TGGTCGGCCC CTGTTGCAGG CAGCAAAGGG CCTTGCGGGA GCAGTGTCAG AACTGCTGCG
     3241 CAGTGCCCAA CCAGCCAGTG CTGAGCCCCG TCAGAACCTG CTGCAAGCAG CTGGGAACGT
     3301 GGGCCAGGCC AGTGGGGAGC TGTTGCAACA AATTGGGGAA AGTGATACTG ACCCCCACTT
     3361 CCAGGATGCG CTAATGCAGC TCGCCAAAGC TGTGGCAAGT GCTGCAGCTG CCCTGGTCCT
     3421 CAAGGCCAAG AGTGTGGCCC AGCGGACAGA GGACTCGGGA CTTCAGACCC AAGTTATTGC
     3481 TGCAGCAACA CAGTGTGCCC TATCCACTTC CCAACTAGTG GCCTGTACTA AGGTGGTGGC
     3541 ACCTACAATC AGCTCACCTG TCTGCCAAGA GCAACTGGTG GAGGCTGGAC GACTGGTAGC
     3601 CAAAGCCGTG GAGGGCTGTG TGTCTGCCTC CCAGGCAGCT ACAGAGGATG GGCAACTGTT
     3661 GCGAGGGGTA GGAGCAGCAG CCACAGCTGT CACCCAGGCC CTAAATGAGC TGCTGCAGCA
     3721 TGTGAAAGCC CATGCCACAG GGGCTGGGCC TGCTGGCCGT TATGACCAGG CTACTGACAC
     3781 CATCCTAACC GTCACTGAGA ACATCTTTAG CTCCATGGGT GATGCTGGGG AGATGGTGCG
     3841 ACAGGCCCGC ATCCTGGCCC AAGCCACATC TGACCTGGTC AATGCCATCA AGGCTGATGC
     3901 TGAGGGGGAA AGTGATCTGG AGAACTCCCG CAAGCTCTTA AGTGCTGCCA AGATCCTAGC
     3961 TGATGCCACA GCCAAGATGG TAGAGGCTGC CAAGGGAGCA GCTGCCCACC CTGACAGTGA
     4021 GGAGCAGCAG CAGCGGCTGC GGGAGGCAGC TGAGGGGCTG CGCATGGCCA CCAATGCAGC
     4081 TGCGCAGAAT GCCATCAAGA AAAAGCTGGT GCAGCGCCTG GAGCATGCAG CCAAGCAGGC
     4141 TGCAGCCTCA GCCACACAGA CCATCGCTGC AGCTCAGCAC GCAGCCTCTA CCCCCAAGGC
     4201 CTCTGCCGGC CCCCAGCCCC TGCTGGTGCA GAGCTGCAAG GCAGTGGCAG AGCAGATTCC
     4261 ACTGCTGGTG CAGGGCGTCC GAGGAAGCCA AGCCCAGCCT GACAGCCCCA GCGCTCAGCT
     4321 TGCCCTCATT GCTGCCAGCC AGAGCTTCCT GCAGCCAGGT GGGAAGATGG TGGCAGCTGC
     4381 AAAGGCCTCA GTGCCAACGA TTCAGGACCA GGCTTCAGCC ATGCAGCTGA GTCAGTGTGC
     4441 CAAGAACCTG GGCACCGCGC TGGCTGAACT CCGGACGGCT GCCCAGAAGG CTCAGGAAGC
     4501 ATGTGGACCT TTGGAGATGG ATTCTGCACT GAGTGTGGTA CAGAATCTAG AGAAAGATCT
     4561 ACAGGAAGTG AAGGCAGCAG CTCGAGATGG CAAGCTTAAA CCCTTACCTG GGGAGACAAT
     4621 GGAGAAGTGT ACCCAGGACC TGGGCAACAG CACCAAAGCC GTGAGCTCAG CCATCGCCCA
     4681 GCTACTGGGA GAGGTTGCCC AGGGCAATGA GAATTATGCA GGTATTGCAG CTCGGGATGT
     4741 GGCAGGTGGG CTGCGGTCAC TGGCCCAGGC CGCTAGGGGA GTCGCTGCAC TGACGTCAGA
     4801 TCCTGCAGTG CAGGCCATTG TACTTGATAC GGCCAGTGAT GTGCTGGACA AGGCCAGCAG
     4861 CCTCATTGAG GAGGCGAAAA AGGCAGCTGG CCATCCAGGG GACCCTGAGA GCCAGCAGCG
     4921 GCTTGCCCAG GTGGCTAAAG CAGTGACCCA GGCTCTGAAC CGCTGTGTCA GCTGCCTACC
     4981 TGGCCAGCGC GATGTGGATA ATGCCCTGAG GGCAGTTGGA GATGCCAGCA AGCGACTCCT
     5041 GAGTGACTCG CTTCCTCCTA GCACTGGGAC ATTTCAAGAA GCTCAGAGCC GGTTGAATGA
     5101 AGCTGCTGCT GGGCTGAATC AGGCAGCCAC AGAACTGGTG CAGGCCTCTC GGGGAACCCC
     5161 TCAGGACCTG GCTCGAGCCT CAGGCCGATT TGGACAGGAC TTCAGCACCT TCCTGGAAGC
     5221 TGGTGTGGAG ATGGCAGGCC AGGCTCCGAG CCAGGAGGAC CGAGCCCAAG TTGTGTCCAA
     5281 CTTGAAGGGC ATCTCCATGT CTTCAAGCAA ACTTCTTCTG GCTGCCAAGG CCCTGTCCAC
     5341 GGACCCTGCT GCCCCTAACC TCAAGAGTCA GCTGGCTGCA GCTGCCAGGG CAGTAACTGA
     5401 CAGCATCAAT CAGCTCATCA CTATGTGCAC CCAGCAGGCA CCCGGCCAGA AGGAGTGTGA
     5461 TAACGCCCTG CGGGAATTGG AGACGGTCCG GGAACTCCTG GAGAACCCAG TCCAGCCCAT
     5521 CAATGACATG TCCTACTTTG GTTGCCTGGA CAGTGTAATG GAGAACTCAA AGGTGCTGGG
     5581 CGAGGCCATG ACTGGCATCT CCCAAAATGC CAAGAACGGA AACCTGCCAG AGTTTGGAGA
     5641 TGCCATTTCC ACAGCCTCAA AGGCACTTTG TGGCTTCACC GAGGCAGCTG CACAGGCTGC
     5701 ATATCTGGTT GGTGTCTCTG ACCCCAATAG CCAAGCTGGA CAGCAAGGGC TAGTGGAGCC
     5761 CACACAGTTT GCCCGTGCAA ACCAGGCAAT TCAGATGGCC TGCCAGAGTT TGGGAGAGCC
     5821 TGGCTGTACC CAGGCCCAGG TGCTCTCTGC AGCCACCATT GTGGCTAAAC ACACCTCTGC
     5881 ACTGTGTAAC AGCTGTCGCC TGGCTTCTGC CCGTACCACC AATCCTACTG CCAAGCGCCA
     5941 GTTTGTACAG TCAGCCAAGG AGGTGGCCAA CAGCACAGCT AATCTTGTCA AGACCATCAA
     6001 GGCGCTAGAT GGGGCCTTCA CAGAGGAGAA CCGTGCCCAG TGCCGAGCAG CAACAGCCCC
     6061 TCTGCTGGAG GCTGTGGACA ATCTGAGTGC CTTTGCGTCC AACCCTGAGT TCTCCAGCAT
     6121 TCCTGCCCAG ATCAGCCCTG AGGGTCGGGC TGCCATGGAG CCCATTGTGA TCTCTGCCAA
     6181 GACAATGTTA GAGAGTGCCG GGGGACTCAT CCAGACAGCC CGGGCCCTCG CAGTCAATCC
     6241 CCGGGACCCC CCGAGCTGGT CGGTGCTGGC CGGCCACTCC CGTACTGTCT CAGACTCCAT
     6301 CAAGAAGCTA ATTACAAGCA TGAGGGACAA GGCTCCAGGG CAGCTGGAGT GTGAAACGGC
     6361 CATTGCAGCT CTGAACAGTT GTCTACGGGA CCTAGACCAG GCTTCCCTCG CTGCAGTCAG
     6421 CCAGCAGCTT GCTCCCCGTG AGGGAATCTC TCAAGAGGCC TTGCACACTC AGATGCTCAC
     6481 TGCAGTCCAA GAGATCTCCC ATCTCATTGA GCCGCTGGCC AATGCTGCCC GGGCTGAAGC
     6541 CTCCCAGCTG GGACACAAGG TGTCCCAGAT GGCGCAGTAC TTTGAGCCGC TCACCCTGGC
     6601 TGCAGTGGGT GCTGCCTCCA AGACCCTGAG CCACCCGCAG CAGATGGCAC TCCTGGACCA
     6661 GACTAAAACA TTGGCAGAGT CTGCCCTGCA GTTGCTATAC ACTGCCAAGG AGGCTGGTGG
     6721 TAACCCAAAG CAAGCAGCTC ACACCCAGGA AGCCCTGGAG GAGGCTGTGC AGATGATGAC
     6781 CGAGGCCGTA GAGGACCTGA CAACAACCCT CAACGAGGCA GCCAGTGCTG CTGGGGTCGT
     6841 GGGTGGCATG GTGGACTCCA TCACCCAGGC CATCAACCAG CTAGATGAAG GACCAATGGG
     6901 TGAACCAGAA GGTTCCTTCG TGGATTACCA AACAACTATG GTGCGGACAG CCAAGGCCAT
     6961 TGCAGTGACC GTTCAGGAGA TGGTTACCAA GTCAAACACC AGCCCAGAGG AGCTGGGCCC
     7021 TCTTGCTAAC CAGCTGACCA GTGACTATGG CCGTCTGGCC TCGGAGGCCA AGCCTGCAGC
     7081 GGTGGCTGCT GAAAATGAAG AGATAGGTTC CCATATCAAA CACCGGGTAC AGGAGCTGGG
     7141 CCATGGCTGT GCCGCTCTGG TCACCAAGGC AGGCGCCCTG CAGTGCAGCC CCAGTGATGC
     7201 CTACACCAAG AAGGAGCTCA TAGAGTGTGC CCGGAGAGTC TCTGAGAAGG TCTCCCACGT
     7261 CCTGGCTGCG CTCCAGGCTG GGAATCGTGG CACCCAGGCC TGCATCACAG CAGCCAGCGC
     7321 TGTGTCTGGT ATCATTGCTG ACCTCGACAC CACCATCATG TTCGCCACTG CTGGCACGCT
     7381 CAATCGTGAG GGTACTGAAA CTTTCGCTGA CCACCGGGAG GGCATCCTGA AGACTGCGAA
     7441 GGTGCTGGTG GAGGACACCA AGGTCCTGGT GCAAAACGCA GCTGGGAGCC AGGAGAAGTT
     7501 GGCGCAGGCT GCCCAGTCCT CCGTGGCGAC CATCACCCGC CTCGCTGATG TGGTCAAGCT
     7561 GGGTGCAGCC AGCCTGGGAG CTGAGGACCC TGAGACCCAG GTGGTACTAA TCAACGCAGT
     7621 GAAAGATGTA GCCAAAGCCC TGGGAGACCT CATCAGTGCA ACGAAGGCTG CAGCTGGCAA
     7681 AGTTGGAGAT GACCCTGCTG TGTGGCAGCT AAAGAACTCT GCCAAGGTGA TGGTGACCAA
     7741 TGTGACATCA TTGCTTAAGA CAGTAAAAGC CGTGGAAGAT GAGGCCACCA AAGGCACTCG
     7801 GGCCCTGGAG GCAACCACAG AACACATACG GCAGGAGCTG GCGGTTTTCT GTTCCCCAGA
     7861 GCCACCTGCC AAGACCTCTA CCCCAGAAGA CTTCATCCGA ATGACCAAGG GTATCACCAT
     7921 GGCAACCGCC AAGGCCGTTG CTGCTGGCAA TTCCTGTCGC CAGGAAGATG TCATTGCCAC
     7981 AGCCAATCTG AGCCGCCGTG CTATTGCAGA TATGCTTCGG GCTTGCAAGG AAGCAGCTTA
     8041 CCACCCAGAA GTGGCCCCTG ATGTGCGGCT TCGAGCCCTG CACTATGGCC GGGAGTGTGC
     8101 CAATGGCTAC CTGGAACTGC TGGACCATGT ACTGCTGACC CTGCAGAAGC CAAGCCCAGA
     8161 ACTGAAGCAG CAGTTGACAG GACATTCAAA GCGTGTGGCT GGTTCCGTCA CTGAGCTCAT
     8221 CCAGGCTGCT GAAGCCATGA AGGGAACAGA ATGGGTAGAC CCAGAGGACC CCACAGTCAT
     8281 TGCTGAGAAT GAGCTCCTGG GAGCTGCAGC CGCCATTGAG GCTGCAGCCA AAAAGCTAGA
     8341 GCAGCTGAAG CCCCGGGCCA AACCCAAGGA GGCAGATGAG TCCTTGAACT TTGAGGAGCA
     8401 GATACTAGAA GCTGCCAAGT CCATTGCAGC AGCCACCAGT GCACTGGTAA AGGCTGCGTC
     8461 GGCTGCCCAG AGAGAACTAG TGGCCCAAGG GAAGGTGGGT GCCATTCCAG CCAATGCACT
     8521 GGACGATGGG CAGTGGTCCC AGGGCCTCAT TTCTGCTGCC CGGATGGTGG CTGCGGCCAC
     8581 CAACAATCTG TGTGAGGCAG CCAATGCAGC TGTACAAGGC CATGCCAGCC AGGAGAAGCT
     8641 CATCTCATCA GCCAAGCAGG TAGCTGCCTC CACAGCCCAG CTCCTTGTGG CCTGCAAGGT
     8701 CAAGGCTGAC CAGGACTCGG AGGCAATGAA ACGACTTCAG GCTGCTGGCA ACGCAGTGAA
     8761 GCGAGCCTCA GATAATCTGG TGAAAGCAGC ACAGAAGGCT GCAGCCTTTG AAGAGCAGGA
     8821 GAATGAGACA GTGGTGGTGA AAGAGAAGAT GGTTGGCGGC ATTGCCCAGA TCATCGCAGC
     8881 ACAGGAAGAA ATGCTTCGGA AGGAACGAGA GCTGGAAGAG GCGCGGAAGA AACTGGCCCA
     8941 GATCCGGCAG CAGCAGTACA AGTTTCTGCC TTCAGAGCTT CGAGATGAGC ACTAAGCGGC
     9001 CGCGACTCTA GATCATAATC AGCCATACCA CATTTGTAGA GGTTTTACTT GCTTTAAAAA
     9061 ACCTCCCACA CCTCCCCCTG AACCTGAAAC ATAAAATGAA TGCAATTGTT GTTGTTAACT
     9121 TGTTTATTGC AGCTTATAAT GGTTACAAAT AAAGCAATAG CATCACAAAT TTCACAAATA
     9181 AAGCATTTTT TTCACTGCAT TCTAGTTGTG GTTTGTCCAA ACTCATCAAT GTATCTTAAG
     9241 GCGTAAATTG TAAGCGTTAA TATTTTGTTA AAATTCGCGT TAAATTTTTG TTAAATCAGC
     9301 TCATTTTTTA ACCAATAGGC CGAAATCGGC AAAATCCCTT ATAAATCAAA AGAATAGACC
     9361 GAGATAGGGT TGAGTGTTGT TCCAGTTTGG AACAAGAGTC CACTATTAAA GAACGTGGAC
     9421 TCCAACGTCA AAGGNNNNNN NNNNNNNNNN NNNNNNNNNN NNNNNNNNNN NNNNNNNNNN
     9481 NNNTNNNNNN NNNNNNNNNN NNNNNNNNNN NNNNNNNNNN NNNNNNNNNN NNNNNNNNNN
     9541 NNNNNNNNNN NNNNNNNNNN NNNNNNNNNN NNNNNGNNNN NNNNNNNNNN NNNNNNNNNN
     9601 NNNNNNNNNN NNNNNNNNNN NNNNNNNNNN NNNNNNNNNN NNNNNNNNNN NNNNNNNNNN
     9661 NNNNNNNNNN NNNNNNNNNN NNNNNNNNNN NNNNNNNNNN CAGGTGGCAC TTTTCGGGGA
     9721 AATGTGCGCG GAACCCCTAT TTGTTTATTT TTCTAAATAC ATTCAAATAT GTATCCGCTC
     9781 ATGAGACAAT AACCCTGATA AATGCTTCAA TAATATTGAA AAAGGAAGAG TCCTGAGGCG
     9841 GAAAGAACCA GCTGTGGAAT GTGTGTCAGT TAGGGTGTGG AAAGTCCCCA GGCTCCCCAG
     9901 CAGGCAGAAG TATGCAAAGC ATGCATCTCA ATTAGTCAGC AACCAGGTGT GGAAAGTCCC
     9961 CAGGCTCCCC AGCAGGCAGA AGTATGCAAA GCATGCATCT CAATTAGTCA GCAACCATAG
    10021 TCCCGCCCCT AACTCCGCCC ATCCCGCCCC TAACTCCGCC CAGTTCCGCC CATTCTCCGC
    10081 CCCATGGCTG ACTAATTTTT TTTATTTATG CAGAGGCCGA GGCCGCCTCG GCCTCTGAGC
    10141 TATTCCAGAA GTAGTGAGGA GGCTTTTTTG GAGGCCTAGG CTTTTGCAAA GATCGATCAA
    10201 GAGACAGGAT GAGGATCGTT TCGCATGATT GAACAAGATG GATTGCACGC AGGTTCTCCG
    10261 GCCGCTTGGG TGGAGAGGCT ATTCGGCTAT GACTGGGCAC AACAGACAAT CGGCTGCTCT
    10321 GATGCCGCCG TGTTCCGGCT GTCAGCGCAG GGGCGCCCGG TTCTTTTTGT CAAGACCGAC
    10381 CTGTCCGGTG CCCTGAATGA ACTGCAAGAC GAGGCAGCGC GGCTATCGTG GCTGGCCACG
    10441 ACGGGCGTTC CTTGCGCAGC TGTGCTCGAC GTTGTCACTG AAGCGGGAAG GGACTGGCTG
    10501 CTATTGGGCG AAGTGCCGGG GCAGGATCTC CTGTCATCTC ACCTTGCTCC TGCCGAGAAA
    10561 GTATCCATCA TGGCTGATGC AATGCGGCGG CTGCATACGC TTGATCCGGC TACCTGCCCA
    10621 TTCGACCACC AAGCGAAACA TCGCATCGAG CGAGCACGTA CTCGGATGGA AGCCGGTCTT
    10681 GTCGATCAGG ATGATCTGGA CGAAGAGCAT CAGGGGCTCG CGCCAGCCGA ACTGTTCGCC
    10741 AGGCTCAAGG CGAGCATGCC CGACGGCGAG GATCTCGTCG TGACCCATGG CGATGCCTGC
    10801 TTGCCGAATA TCATGGTGGA AAATGGCCGC TTTTCTGGAT TCATCGACTG TGGCCGGCTG
    10861 GGTGTGGCGG ACCGCTATCA GGACATAGCG TTGGCTACCC GTGATATTGC TGAAGAGCTT
    10921 GGCGGCGAAT GGGCTGACCG CTTCCTCGTG CTTTACGGTA TCGCCGCTCC CGATTCGCAG
    10981 CGCATCGCCT TCTATCGCCT TCTTGACGAG TTCTTCTGAG CGGGACTCTG GGGTTCGAAA
    11041 TGACCGACCA AGCGACGCCC AACCTGCCAT CACGAGATTT CGATTCCACC GCCGCCTTCT
    11101 ATGAAAGGTT GGGCTTCGGA ATCGTTTTCC GGGACGCCGG CTGGATGATC CTCCAGCGCG
    11161 GGGATCTCAT GCTGGAGTTC TTCGCCCACC CTAGGGGGAG GCTAACTGAA ACACGGAAGG
    11221 AGACAATACC GGAAGGAACC CGCGCTATGA CGGCAATAAA AAGACAGAAT AAAACGCACG
    11281 GTGTTGGGTC GTTTGTTCAT AAACGCGGGG TTCGGTCCCA GGGCTGGCAC TCTGTCGATA
    11341 CCCCACCGAG ACCCCATTGG GGCCAATACG CCCGCGTTTC TTCCTTTTCC CCACCCCACC
    11401 CCCCAAGTTC GGGTGAAGGC CCAGGGCTCG CAGCCAACGT CGGGGCGGCA GGCCCTGCCA
    11461 TAGCCTCAGG TTACTCATAT ATACTTTAGA TTGATTTAAA ACTTCATTTT TAATTTAAAA
    11521 GGATCTAGGT GAAGATCCTT TTTGATAATC TCATGACCAA AATCCCTTAA CGTGAGTTTT
    11581 CGTTCCACTG AGCGTCAGAC CCCGTAGAAA AGATCAAAGG ATCTTCTTGA GATCCTTTTT
    11641 TTCTGCGCGT AATCTGCTGC TTGCAAACAA AAAAACCACC GCTACCAGCG GTGGTTTGTT
    11701 TGCCGGATCA AGAGCTACCA ACTCTTTTTC CGAAGGTAAC TGGCTTCAGC AGAGCGCAGA
    11761 TACCAAATAC TGTCCTTCTA GTGTAGCCGT AGTTAGGCCA CCACTTCAAG AACTCTGTAG
    11821 CACCGCCTAC ATACCTCGCT CTGCTAATCC TGTTACCAGT GGCTGCTGCC AGTGGCGATA
    11881 AGTCGTGTCT TACCGGGTTG GACTCAAGAC GATAGTTACC GGATAAGGCG CAGCGGTCGG
    11941 GCTGAACGGG GGGTTCGTGC ACACAGCCCA GCTTGGAGCG AACGACCTAC ACCGAACTGA
    12001 GATACCTACA GCGTGAGCTA TGAGAAAGCG CCACGCTTCC CGAAGGGAGA AAGGCGGACA
    12061 GGTATCCGGT AAGCGGCAGG GTCGGAACAG GAGAGCGCAC GAGGGAGCTT CCAGGGGGAA
    12121 ACGCCTGGTA TCTTTATAGT CCTGTCGGGT TTCGCCACCT CTGACTTGAG CGTCGATTTT
    12181 TGTGATGCTC GTCAGGGGGG CGGAGCCTAT GGAAAAACGC CAGCAACGCG GCCTTTTTAC
    12241 GGTTCCTGGC CTTTTGCTGG CCTTTTGCTC ACATGTTCTT TCCTGCGTTA TCCCCTGATT
    12301 CTGTGGATAA CCGTATTACC GCCATGCAT   
//
