# Supplementary material for: A nano-liquid hub integrating growth and immune-evasion signaling to promote cell survival
Source: bioRxiv preprint, doi:10.1101/2021.12.30.474523, version 5 (2026-03-18)
Supplement: Supplementary data S1 [file 474523_file08.zip › DataS1_DNAfiles/004_pEGFPN1-Halo7-SGx3-Talin1.gb]

LOCUS       pEGFPN1_Halo7_SG       12614 bp ds-DNA     linear       14-SEP-2020
DEFINITION  .
ACCESSION   
VERSION     
SOURCE      .
  ORGANISM  .
COMMENT     
COMMENT     ApEinfo:methylated:1
FEATURES             Location/Qualifiers
     misc_feature    591..634
                     /label=MCS
                     /ApEinfo_fwdcolor=#ffff66
                     /ApEinfo_revcolor=#ffff66
                     /ApEinfo_graphicformat=arrow_data {{0 1 2 0 0 -1} {} 0}
                     width 5 offset 0
     misc_feature    1655..9280
                     /label=human Talin1 (NM_006289.3)
                     /ApEinfo_fwdcolor=#ffa3b6
                     /ApEinfo_revcolor=#ffa3b6
                     /ApEinfo_graphicformat=arrow_data {{0 1 2 0 0 -1} {} 0}
                     width 5 offset 0
     misc_feature    1553..1627
                     /label=SGX3
                     /ApEinfo_fwdcolor=#aefcff
                     /ApEinfo_revcolor=#aefcff
                     /ApEinfo_graphicformat=arrow_data {{0 1 2 0 0 -1} {} 0}
                     width 5 offset 0
     misc_feature    1..588
                     /label=CMV immediate early promoter
                     /ApEinfo_fwdcolor=#0f7ffe
                     /ApEinfo_revcolor=green
                     /ApEinfo_graphicformat=arrow_data {{0 1 2 0 0 -1} {} 0}
                     width 5 offset 0
     misc_feature    662..1552
                     /label=Halo7
                     /ApEinfo_fwdcolor=#acf999
                     /ApEinfo_revcolor=#acf999
                     /ApEinfo_graphicformat=arrow_data {{0 1 2 0 0 -1} {} 0}
                     width 5 offset 0
     misc_feature    9530..9985
                     /label=f1 single-strand DNA origin
                     /ApEinfo_fwdcolor=cyan
                     /ApEinfo_revcolor=green
                     /ApEinfo_graphicformat=arrow_data {{0 1 2 0 0 -1} {} 0}
                     width 5 offset 0
     misc_feature    9433..9467
                     /label=SV40 early mRNA polyadenylation signal
                     /ApEinfo_fwdcolor=#fc8008
                     /ApEinfo_revcolor=green
                     /ApEinfo_graphicformat=arrow_data {{0 1 2 0 0 -1} {} 0}
                     width 5 offset 0
     misc_feature    10047..10075
                     /label=Bacterial promoterfor expression of KanR gene
                     /ApEinfo_fwdcolor=#6666fe
                     /ApEinfo_revcolor=green
                     /ApEinfo_graphicformat=arrow_data {{0 1 2 0 0 -1} {} 0}
                     width 5 offset 0
     misc_feature    10326..10461
                     /label=SV40 origin of replication
                     /ApEinfo_fwdcolor=#cc66fe
                     /ApEinfo_revcolor=green
                     /ApEinfo_graphicformat=arrow_data {{0 1 2 0 0 -1} {} 0}
                     width 5 offset 0
     misc_feature    10159..10388
                     /label=SV40 early promoter
                     /ApEinfo_fwdcolor=#7ffe07
                     /ApEinfo_revcolor=green
                     /ApEinfo_graphicformat=arrow_data {{0 1 2 0 0 -1} {} 0}
                     width 5 offset 0
     misc_feature    10510..11304
                     /label=Kanamycin/neomycin resistance gene
                     /ApEinfo_fwdcolor=#fc6665
                     /ApEinfo_revcolor=green
                     /ApEinfo_graphicformat=arrow_data {{0 1 2 0 0 -1} {} 0}
                     width 5 offset 0
     misc_feature    11540..11558
                     /label=HSV thymidine kinase polyadenylation signal
                     /ApEinfo_fwdcolor=cyan
                     /ApEinfo_revcolor=green
                     /ApEinfo_graphicformat=arrow_data {{0 1 2 0 0 -1} {} 0}
                     width 5 offset 0
     misc_feature    11889..12531
                     /label=pUC plasmid replication origin
                     /ApEinfo_fwdcolor=cyan
                     /ApEinfo_revcolor=green
                     /ApEinfo_graphicformat=arrow_data {{0 1 2 0 0 -1} {} 0}
                     width 5 offset 0
ORIGIN
        1 TAGTTATTAA TAGTAATCAA TTACGGGGTC ATTAGTTCAT AGCCCATATA TGGAGTTCCG
       61 CGTTACATAA CTTACGGTAA ATGGCCCGCC TGGCTGACCG CCCAACGACC CCCGCCCATT
      121 GACGTCAATA ATGACGTATG TTCCCATAGT AACGCCAATA GGGACTTTCC ATTGACGTCA
      181 ATGGGTGGAG TATTTACGGT AAACTGCCCA CTTGGCAGTA CATCAAGTGT ATCATATGCC
      241 AAGTACGCCC CCTATTGACG TCAATGACGG TAAATGGCCC GCCTGGCATT ATGCCCAGTA
      301 CATGACCTTA TGGGACTTTC CTACTTGGCA GTACATCTAC GTATTAGTCA TCGCTATTAC
      361 CATGGTGATG CGGTTTTGGC AGTACATCAA TGGGCGTGGA TAGCGGTTTG ACTCACGGGG
      421 ATTTCCAAGT CTCCACCCCA TTGACGTCAA TGGGAGTTTG TTTTGGCACC AAAATCAACG
      481 GGACTTTCCA AAATGTCGTA ACAACTCCGC CCCATTGACG CAAATGGGCG GTAGGCGTGT
      541 ACGGTGGGAG GTCTATATAA GCAGAGCTGG TTTAGTGAAC CGTCAGATCC GCTAGCGCTA
      601 CCGGACTCAG ATCTCGAGCT CAAGCTTCGA ATTCTGCAGT CGACGGTACC GGCGCGCCAG
      661 CATGGCAGAA ATCGGTACTG GCTTTCCATT CGACCCCCAT TATGTGGAAG TCCTGGGCGA
      721 GCGCATGCAC TACGTCGATG TTGGTCCGCG CGATGGCACC CCTGTGCTGT TCCTGCACGG
      781 TAACCCGACC TCCTCCTACG TGTGGCGCAA CATCATCCCG CATGTTGCAC CGACCCATCG
      841 CTGCATTGCT CCAGACCTGA TCGGTATGGG CAAATCCGAC AAACCAGACC TGGGTTATTT
      901 CTTCGACGAC CACGTCCGCT TCATGGATGC CTTCATCGAA GCCCTGGGTC TGGAAGAGGT
      961 CGTCCTGGTC ATTCACGACT GGGGCTCCGC TCTGGGTTTC CACTGGGCCA AGCGCAATCC
     1021 AGAGCGCGTC AAAGGTATTG CATTTATGGA GTTCATCCGC CCTATCCCGA CCTGGGACGA
     1081 ATGGCCAGAA TTTGCCCGCG AGACCTTCCA GGCCTTCCGC ACCACCGACG TCGGCCGCAA
     1141 GCTGATCATC GATCAGAACG TTTTTATCGA GGGTACGCTG CCGATGGGTG TCGTCCGCCC
     1201 GCTGACTGAA GTCGAGATGG ACCATTACCG CGAGCCGTTC CTGAATCCTG TTGACCGCGA
     1261 GCCACTGTGG CGCTTCCCAA ACGAGCTGCC AATCGCCGGT GAGCCAGCGA ACATCGTCGC
     1321 GCTGGTCGAA GAATACATGG ACTGGCTGCA CCAGTCCCCT GTCCCGAAGC TGCTGTTCTG
     1381 GGGCACCCCA GGCGTTCTGA TCCCACCGGC CGAAGCCGCT CGCCTGGCCA AAAGCCTGCC
     1441 TAACTGCAAG GCTGTGGACA TCGGCCCGGG TCTGAATCTG CTGCAAGAAG ACAACCCGGA
     1501 CCTGATCGGC AGCGAGATCG CGCGCTGGCT GTCGACGCTC GAGATTTCCG GCTCCGGACT
     1561 CAGATCTCGA GCTCAAGCTT CGTCAGGAGG CGGTGGCTCA GGAGGCGGTG GCTCAGGAGG
     1621 CGGTGGCACT AGTCAAGCTT GTCGACGAAT TCTTATGGTT GCACTTTCAC TGAAGATCAG
     1681 CATTGGGAAT GTGGTGAAGA CGATGCAGTT TGAGCCGTCT ACCATGGTGT ACGACGCCTG
     1741 CCGCATCATT CGTGAGCGGA TCCCAGAGGC CCCAGCTGGT CCTCCCAGCG ACTTTGGGCT
     1801 CTTTCTGTCA GATGATGACC CCAAAAAGGG TATATGGCTG GAGGCTGGGA AAGCTTTGGA
     1861 CTACTACATG CTCCGAAATG GGGACACTAT GGAGTACAGG AAGAAACAGA GACCCCTGAA
     1921 GATCCGTATG CTGGATGGAA CTGTGAAGAC GATCATGGTG GATGACTCTA AGACTGTCAC
     1981 TGACATGCTC ATGACCATCT GTGCCCGCAT TGGCATCACC AATCATGATG AATATTCATT
     2041 GGTTCGAGAG CTGATGGAAG AGAAAAAGGA GGAAATAACA GGGACCTTAA GAAAGGACAA
     2101 GACATTGCTG CGAGATGAAA AGAAGATGGA GAAACTAAAG CAGAAATTGC ACACAGATGA
     2161 TGAGTTGAAC TGGCTGGACC ATGGTCGGAC ACTGAGGGAG CAGGGTGTAG AGGAGCACGA
     2221 GACGCTGCTG CTGCGGAGGA AGTTCTTTTA CTCAGACCAG AATGTGGATT CCCGGGACCC
     2281 TGTACAGCTG AACCTCCTGT ATGTGCAGGC ACGAGATGAC ATCCTGAATG GCTCCCACCC
     2341 TGTCTCCTTT GACAAGGCCT GTGAGTTTGC TGGCTTCCAA TGCCAGATCC AGTTTGGGCC
     2401 CCACAATGAG CAGAAGCACA AGGCTGGCTT CCTTGACCTG AAGGACTTCC TGCCCAAGGA
     2461 GTATGTGAAG CAGAAGGGAG AGCGTAAGAT CTTCCAGGCA CACAAGAATT GTGGGCAGAT
     2521 GAGTGAGATT GAGGCCAAGG TCCGCTACGT GAAGCTAGCC CGTTCTCTCA AGACTTACGG
     2581 TGTCTCCTTC TTCCTGGTGA AGGAAAAAAT GAAAGGGAAG AACAAGCTAG TGCCCAGGCT
     2641 TCTGGGCATC ACCAAGGAGT GTGTGATGCG AGTGGATGAG AAGACCAAGG AAGTGATCCA
     2701 GGAGTGGAAC CTCACCAACA TCAAACGCTG GGCTGCGTCT CCCAAAAGCT TCACCCTGGA
     2761 TTTTGGAGAT TACCAAGATG GCTATTACTC AGTACAGACA ACTGAAGGGG AGCAGATTGC
     2821 ACAGCTCATT GCCGGCTACA TCGATATCAT CCTGAAGAAG AAAAAAAGCA AGGATCACTT
     2881 TGGGCTGGAA GGAGATGAGG AGTCTACTAT GCTGGAGGAC TCAGTGTCCC CCAAAAAGTC
     2941 AACAGTCCTG CAGCAGCAAT ACAACCGGGT GGGGAAAGTG GAGCATGGCT CTGTGGCCCT
     3001 GCCTGCCATC ATGCGCTCTG GAGCCTCTGG TCCTGAGAAT TTCCAGGTGG GCAGCATGCC
     3061 CCCTGCCCAG CAGCAGATTA CCAGCGGCCA GATGCACCGA GGACACATGC CTCCTCTGAC
     3121 TTCAGCCCAG CAGGCACTCA CTGGAACCAT TAACTCCAGC ATGCAGGCCG TGCAGGCTGC
     3181 CCAGGCCACC CTGGATGACT TTGACACTCT GCCGCCTCTT GGCCAGGATG CTGCCTCTAA
     3241 GGCCTGGCGT AAAAACAAGA TGGATGAATC AAAGCATGAG ATCCACTCTC AGGTAGATGC
     3301 CATCACAGCT GGTACTGCGT CTGTGGTGAA CCTGACAGCA GGGGACCCTG CTGAGACAGA
     3361 CTATACCGCA GTGGGCTGTG CAGTCACCAC AATCTCCTCC AACCTGACGG AGATGTCCCG
     3421 TGGGGTGAAG CTGCTGGCTG CCTTGCTGGA GGACGAAGGC GGCAGTGGTC GGCCCCTGTT
     3481 GCAGGCAGCA AAGGGCCTTG CGGGAGCAGT GTCAGAACTG CTGCGCAGTG CCCAACCAGC
     3541 CAGTGCTGAG CCCCGTCAGA ACCTGCTGCA AGCAGCTGGG AACGTGGGCC AGGCCAGTGG
     3601 GGAGCTGTTG CAACAAATTG GGGAAAGTGA TACTGACCCC CACTTCCAGG ATGCGCTAAT
     3661 GCAGCTCGCC AAAGCTGTGG CAAGTGCTGC AGCTGCCCTG GTCCTCAAGG CCAAGAGTGT
     3721 GGCCCAGCGG ACAGAGGACT CGGGACTTCA GACCCAAGTT ATTGCTGCAG CAACACAGTG
     3781 TGCCCTATCC ACTTCCCAAC TAGTGGCCTG TACTAAGGTG GTGGCACCTA CAATCAGCTC
     3841 ACCTGTCTGC CAAGAGCAAC TGGTGGAGGC TGGACGACTG GTAGCCAAAG CCGTGGAGGG
     3901 CTGTGTGTCT GCCTCCCAGG CAGCTACAGA GGATGGGCAA CTGTTGCGAG GGGTAGGAGC
     3961 AGCAGCCACA GCTGTCACCC AGGCCCTAAA TGAGCTGCTG CAGCATGTGA AAGCCCATGC
     4021 CACAGGGGCT GGGCCTGCTG GCCGTTATGA CCAGGCTACT GACACCATCC TAACCGTCAC
     4081 TGAGAACATC TTTAGCTCCA TGGGTGATGC TGGGGAGATG GTGCGACAGG CCCGCATCCT
     4141 GGCCCAAGCC ACATCTGACC TGGTCAATGC CATCAAGGCT GATGCTGAGG GGGAAAGTGA
     4201 TCTGGAGAAC TCCCGCAAGC TCTTAAGTGC TGCCAAGATC CTAGCTGATG CCACAGCCAA
     4261 GATGGTAGAG GCTGCCAAGG GAGCAGCTGC CCACCCTGAC AGTGAGGAGC AGCAGCAGCG
     4321 GCTGCGGGAG GCAGCTGAGG GGCTGCGCAT GGCCACCAAT GCAGCTGCGC AGAATGCCAT
     4381 CAAGAAAAAG CTGGTGCAGC GCCTGGAGCA TGCAGCCAAG CAGGCTGCAG CCTCAGCCAC
     4441 ACAGACCATC GCTGCAGCTC AGCACGCAGC CTCTACCCCC AAGGCCTCTG CCGGCCCCCA
     4501 GCCCCTGCTG GTGCAGAGCT GCAAGGCAGT GGCAGAGCAG ATTCCACTGC TGGTGCAGGG
     4561 CGTCCGAGGA AGCCAAGCCC AGCCTGACAG CCCCAGCGCT CAGCTTGCCC TCATTGCTGC
     4621 CAGCCAGAGC TTCCTGCAGC CAGGTGGGAA GATGGTGGCA GCTGCAAAGG CCTCAGTGCC
     4681 AACGATTCAG GACCAGGCTT CAGCCATGCA GCTGAGTCAG TGTGCCAAGA ACCTGGGCAC
     4741 CGCGCTGGCT GAACTCCGGA CGGCTGCCCA GAAGGCTCAG GAAGCATGTG GACCTTTGGA
     4801 GATGGATTCT GCACTGAGTG TGGTACAGAA TCTAGAGAAA GATCTACAGG AAGTGAAGGC
     4861 AGCAGCTCGA GATGGCAAGC TTAAACCCTT ACCTGGGGAG ACAATGGAGA AGTGTACCCA
     4921 GGACCTGGGC AACAGCACCA AAGCCGTGAG CTCAGCCATC GCCCAGCTAC TGGGAGAGGT
     4981 TGCCCAGGGC AATGAGAATT ATGCAGGTAT TGCAGCTCGG GATGTGGCAG GTGGGCTGCG
     5041 GTCACTGGCC CAGGCCGCTA GGGGAGTCGC TGCACTGACG TCAGATCCTG CAGTGCAGGC
     5101 CATTGTACTT GATACGGCCA GTGATGTGCT GGACAAGGCC AGCAGCCTCA TTGAGGAGGC
     5161 GAAAAAGGCA GCTGGCCATC CAGGGGACCC TGAGAGCCAG CAGCGGCTTG CCCAGGTGGC
     5221 TAAAGCAGTG ACCCAGGCTC TGAACCGCTG TGTCAGCTGC CTACCTGGCC AGCGCGATGT
     5281 GGATAATGCC CTGAGGGCAG TTGGAGATGC CAGCAAGCGA CTCCTGAGTG ACTCGCTTCC
     5341 TCCTAGCACT GGGACATTTC AAGAAGCTCA GAGCCGGTTG AATGAAGCTG CTGCTGGGCT
     5401 GAATCAGGCA GCCACAGAAC TGGTGCAGGC CTCTCGGGGA ACCCCTCAGG ACCTGGCTCG
     5461 AGCCTCAGGC CGATTTGGAC AGGACTTCAG CACCTTCCTG GAAGCTGGTG TGGAGATGGC
     5521 AGGCCAGGCT CCGAGCCAGG AGGACCGAGC CCAAGTTGTG TCCAACTTGA AGGGCATCTC
     5581 CATGTCTTCA AGCAAACTTC TTCTGGCTGC CAAGGCCCTG TCCACGGACC CTGCTGCCCC
     5641 TAACCTCAAG AGTCAGCTGG CTGCAGCTGC CAGGGCAGTA ACTGACAGCA TCAATCAGCT
     5701 CATCACTATG TGCACCCAGC AGGCACCCGG CCAGAAGGAG TGTGATAACG CCCTGCGGGA
     5761 ATTGGAGACG GTCCGGGAAC TCCTGGAGAA CCCAGTCCAG CCCATCAATG ACATGTCCTA
     5821 CTTTGGTTGC CTGGACAGTG TAATGGAGAA CTCAAAGGTG CTGGGCGAGG CCATGACTGG
     5881 CATCTCCCAA AATGCCAAGA ACGGAAACCT GCCAGAGTTT GGAGATGCCA TTTCCACAGC
     5941 CTCAAAGGCA CTTTGTGGCT TCACCGAGGC AGCTGCACAG GCTGCATATC TGGTTGGTGT
     6001 CTCTGACCCC AATAGCCAAG CTGGACAGCA AGGGCTAGTG GAGCCCACAC AGTTTGCCCG
     6061 TGCAAACCAG GCAATTCAGA TGGCCTGCCA GAGTTTGGGA GAGCCTGGCT GTACCCAGGC
     6121 CCAGGTGCTC TCTGCAGCCA CCATTGTGGC TAAACACACC TCTGCACTGT GTAACAGCTG
     6181 TCGCCTGGCT TCTGCCCGTA CCACCAATCC TACTGCCAAG CGCCAGTTTG TACAGTCAGC
     6241 CAAGGAGGTG GCCAACAGCA CAGCTAATCT TGTCAAGACC ATCAAGGCGC TAGATGGGGC
     6301 CTTCACAGAG GAGAACCGTG CCCAGTGCCG AGCAGCAACA GCCCCTCTGC TGGAGGCTGT
     6361 GGACAATCTG AGTGCCTTTG CGTCCAACCC TGAGTTCTCC AGCATTCCTG CCCAGATCAG
     6421 CCCTGAGGGT CGGGCTGCCA TGGAGCCCAT TGTGATCTCT GCCAAGACAA TGTTAGAGAG
     6481 TGCCGGGGGA CTCATCCAGA CAGCCCGGGC CCTCGCAGTC AATCCCCGGG ACCCCCCGAG
     6541 CTGGTCGGTG CTGGCCGGCC ACTCCCGTAC TGTCTCAGAC TCCATCAAGA AGCTAATTAC
     6601 AAGCATGAGG GACAAGGCTC CAGGGCAGCT GGAGTGTGAA ACGGCCATTG CAGCTCTGAA
     6661 CAGTTGTCTA CGGGACCTAG ACCAGGCTTC CCTCGCTGCA GTCAGCCAGC AGCTTGCTCC
     6721 CCGTGAGGGA ATCTCTCAAG AGGCCTTGCA CACTCAGATG CTCACTGCAG TCCAAGAGAT
     6781 CTCCCATCTC ATTGAGCCGC TGGCCAATGC TGCCCGGGCT GAAGCCTCCC AGCTGGGACA
     6841 CAAGGTGTCC CAGATGGCGC AGTACTTTGA GCCGCTCACC CTGGCTGCAG TGGGTGCTGC
     6901 CTCCAAGACC CTGAGCCACC CGCAGCAGAT GGCACTCCTG GACCAGACTA AAACATTGGC
     6961 AGAGTCTGCC CTGCAGTTGC TATACACTGC CAAGGAGGCT GGTGGTAACC CAAAGCAAGC
     7021 AGCTCACACC CAGGAAGCCC TGGAGGAGGC TGTGCAGATG ATGACCGAGG CCGTAGAGGA
     7081 CCTGACAACA ACCCTCAACG AGGCAGCCAG TGCTGCTGGG GTCGTGGGTG GCATGGTGGA
     7141 CTCCATCACC CAGGCCATCA ACCAGCTAGA TGAAGGACCA ATGGGTGAAC CAGAAGGTTC
     7201 CTTCGTGGAT TACCAAACAA CTATGGTGCG GACAGCCAAG GCCATTGCAG TGACCGTTCA
     7261 GGAGATGGTT ACCAAGTCAA ACACCAGCCC AGAGGAGCTG GGCCCTCTTG CTAACCAGCT
     7321 GACCAGTGAC TATGGCCGTC TGGCCTCGGA GGCCAAGCCT GCAGCGGTGG CTGCTGAAAA
     7381 TGAAGAGATA GGTTCCCATA TCAAACACCG GGTACAGGAG CTGGGCCATG GCTGTGCCGC
     7441 TCTGGTCACC AAGGCAGGCG CCCTGCAGTG CAGCCCCAGT GATGCCTACA CCAAGAAGGA
     7501 GCTCATAGAG TGTGCCCGGA GAGTCTCTGA GAAGGTCTCC CACGTCCTGG CTGCGCTCCA
     7561 GGCTGGGAAT CGTGGCACCC AGGCCTGCAT CACAGCAGCC AGCGCTGTGT CTGGTATCAT
     7621 TGCTGACCTC GACACCACCA TCATGTTCGC CACTGCTGGC ACGCTCAATC GTGAGGGTAC
     7681 TGAAACTTTC GCTGACCACC GGGAGGGCAT CCTGAAGACT GCGAAGGTGC TGGTGGAGGA
     7741 CACCAAGGTC CTGGTGCAAA ACGCAGCTGG GAGCCAGGAG AAGTTGGCGC AGGCTGCCCA
     7801 GTCCTCCGTG GCGACCATCA CCCGCCTCGC TGATGTGGTC AAGCTGGGTG CAGCCAGCCT
     7861 GGGAGCTGAG GACCCTGAGA CCCAGGTGGT ACTAATCAAC GCAGTGAAAG ATGTAGCCAA
     7921 AGCCCTGGGA GACCTCATCA GTGCAACGAA GGCTGCAGCT GGCAAAGTTG GAGATGACCC
     7981 TGCTGTGTGG CAGCTAAAGA ACTCTGCCAA GGTGATGGTG ACCAATGTGA CATCATTGCT
     8041 TAAGACAGTA AAAGCCGTGG AAGATGAGGC CACCAAAGGC ACTCGGGCCC TGGAGGCAAC
     8101 CACAGAACAC ATACGGCAGG AGCTGGCGGT TTTCTGTTCC CCAGAGCCAC CTGCCAAGAC
     8161 CTCTACCCCA GAAGACTTCA TCCGAATGAC CAAGGGTATC ACCATGGCAA CCGCCAAGGC
     8221 CGTTGCTGCT GGCAATTCCT GTCGCCAGGA AGATGTCATT GCCACAGCCA ATCTGAGCCG
     8281 CCGTGCTATT GCAGATATGC TTCGGGCTTG CAAGGAAGCA GCTTACCACC CAGAAGTGGC
     8341 CCCTGATGTG CGGCTTCGAG CCCTGCACTA TGGCCGGGAG TGTGCCAATG GCTACCTGGA
     8401 ACTGCTGGAC CATGTACTGC TGACCCTGCA GAAGCCAAGC CCAGAACTGA AGCAGCAGTT
     8461 GACAGGACAT TCAAAGCGTG TGGCTGGTTC CGTCACTGAG CTCATCCAGG CTGCTGAAGC
     8521 CATGAAGGGA ACAGAATGGG TAGACCCAGA GGACCCCACA GTCATTGCTG AGAATGAGCT
     8581 CCTGGGAGCT GCAGCCGCCA TTGAGGCTGC AGCCAAAAAG CTAGAGCAGC TGAAGCCCCG
     8641 GGCCAAACCC AAGGAGGCAG ATGAGTCCTT GAACTTTGAG GAGCAGATAC TAGAAGCTGC
     8701 CAAGTCCATT GCAGCAGCCA CCAGTGCACT GGTAAAGGCT GCGTCGGCTG CCCAGAGAGA
     8761 ACTAGTGGCC CAAGGGAAGG TGGGTGCCAT TCCAGCCAAT GCACTGGACG ATGGGCAGTG
     8821 GTCCCAGGGC CTCATTTCTG CTGCCCGGAT GGTGGCTGCG GCCACCAACA ATCTGTGTGA
     8881 GGCAGCCAAT GCAGCTGTAC AAGGCCATGC CAGCCAGGAG AAGCTCATCT CATCAGCCAA
     8941 GCAGGTAGCT GCCTCCACAG CCCAGCTCCT TGTGGCCTGC AAGGTCAAGG CTGACCAGGA
     9001 CTCGGAGGCA ATGAAACGAC TTCAGGCTGC TGGCAACGCA GTGAAGCGAG CCTCAGATAA
     9061 TCTGGTGAAA GCAGCACAGA AGGCTGCAGC CTTTGAAGAG CAGGAGAATG AGACAGTGGT
     9121 GGTGAAAGAG AAGATGGTTG GCGGCATTGC CCAGATCATC GCAGCACAGG AAGAAATGCT
     9181 TCGGAAGGAA CGAGAGCTGG AAGAGGCGCG GAAGAAACTG GCCCAGATCC GGCAGCAGCA
     9241 GTACAAGTTT CTGCCTTCAG AGCTTCGAGA TGAGCACTAA GCGGCCGCGA CTCTAGATCA
     9301 TAATCAGCCA TACCACATTT GTAGAGGTTT TACTTGCTTT AAAAAACCTC CCACACCTCC
     9361 CCCTGAACCT GAAACATAAA ATGAATGCAA TTGTTGTTGT TAACTTGTTT ATTGCAGCTT
     9421 ATAATGGTTA CAAATAAAGC AATAGCATCA CAAATTTCAC AAATAAAGCA TTTTTTTCAC
     9481 TGCATTCTAG TTGTGGTTTG TCCAAACTCA TCAATGTATC TTAAGGCGTA AATTGTAAGC
     9541 GTTAATATTT TGTTAAAATT CGCGTTAAAT TTTTGTTAAA TCAGCTCATT TTTTAACCAA
     9601 TAGGCCGAAA TCGGCAAAAT CCCTTATAAA TCAAAAGAAT AGACCGAGAT AGGGTTGAGT
     9661 GTTGTTCCAG TTTGGAACAA GAGTCCACTA TTAAAGAACG TGGACTCCAA CGTCAAAGGN
     9721 NNNNNNNNNN NNNNNNNNNN NNNNNNNNNN NNNNNNNNNN NNNNNNNNTN NNNNNNNNNN
     9781 NNNNNNNNNN NNNNNNNNNN NNNNNNNNNN NNNNNNNNNN NNNNNNNNNN NNNNNNNNNN
     9841 NNNNNNNNNN NNNNNNNNNN GNNNNNNNNN NNNNNNNNNN NNNNNNNNNN NNNNNNNNNN
     9901 NNNNNNNNNN NNNNNNNNNN NNNNNNNNNN NNNNNNNNNN NNNNNNNNNN NNNNNNNNNN
     9961 NNNNNNNNNN NNNNNNNNNN NNNNNCAGGT GGCACTTTTC GGGGAAATGT GCGCGGAACC
    10021 CCTATTTGTT TATTTTTCTA AATACATTCA AATATGTATC CGCTCATGAG ACAATAACCC
    10081 TGATAAATGC TTCAATAATA TTGAAAAAGG AAGAGTCCTG AGGCGGAAAG AACCAGCTGT
    10141 GGAATGTGTG TCAGTTAGGG TGTGGAAAGT CCCCAGGCTC CCCAGCAGGC AGAAGTATGC
    10201 AAAGCATGCA TCTCAATTAG TCAGCAACCA GGTGTGGAAA GTCCCCAGGC TCCCCAGCAG
    10261 GCAGAAGTAT GCAAAGCATG CATCTCAATT AGTCAGCAAC CATAGTCCCG CCCCTAACTC
    10321 CGCCCATCCC GCCCCTAACT CCGCCCAGTT CCGCCCATTC TCCGCCCCAT GGCTGACTAA
    10381 TTTTTTTTAT TTATGCAGAG GCCGAGGCCG CCTCGGCCTC TGAGCTATTC CAGAAGTAGT
    10441 GAGGAGGCTT TTTTGGAGGC CTAGGCTTTT GCAAAGATCG ATCAAGAGAC AGGATGAGGA
    10501 TCGTTTCGCA TGATTGAACA AGATGGATTG CACGCAGGTT CTCCGGCCGC TTGGGTGGAG
    10561 AGGCTATTCG GCTATGACTG GGCACAACAG ACAATCGGCT GCTCTGATGC CGCCGTGTTC
    10621 CGGCTGTCAG CGCAGGGGCG CCCGGTTCTT TTTGTCAAGA CCGACCTGTC CGGTGCCCTG
    10681 AATGAACTGC AAGACGAGGC AGCGCGGCTA TCGTGGCTGG CCACGACGGG CGTTCCTTGC
    10741 GCAGCTGTGC TCGACGTTGT CACTGAAGCG GGAAGGGACT GGCTGCTATT GGGCGAAGTG
    10801 CCGGGGCAGG ATCTCCTGTC ATCTCACCTT GCTCCTGCCG AGAAAGTATC CATCATGGCT
    10861 GATGCAATGC GGCGGCTGCA TACGCTTGAT CCGGCTACCT GCCCATTCGA CCACCAAGCG
    10921 AAACATCGCA TCGAGCGAGC ACGTACTCGG ATGGAAGCCG GTCTTGTCGA TCAGGATGAT
    10981 CTGGACGAAG AGCATCAGGG GCTCGCGCCA GCCGAACTGT TCGCCAGGCT CAAGGCGAGC
    11041 ATGCCCGACG GCGAGGATCT CGTCGTGACC CATGGCGATG CCTGCTTGCC GAATATCATG
    11101 GTGGAAAATG GCCGCTTTTC TGGATTCATC GACTGTGGCC GGCTGGGTGT GGCGGACCGC
    11161 TATCAGGACA TAGCGTTGGC TACCCGTGAT ATTGCTGAAG AGCTTGGCGG CGAATGGGCT
    11221 GACCGCTTCC TCGTGCTTTA CGGTATCGCC GCTCCCGATT CGCAGCGCAT CGCCTTCTAT
    11281 CGCCTTCTTG ACGAGTTCTT CTGAGCGGGA CTCTGGGGTT CGAAATGACC GACCAAGCGA
    11341 CGCCCAACCT GCCATCACGA GATTTCGATT CCACCGCCGC CTTCTATGAA AGGTTGGGCT
    11401 TCGGAATCGT TTTCCGGGAC GCCGGCTGGA TGATCCTCCA GCGCGGGGAT CTCATGCTGG
    11461 AGTTCTTCGC CCACCCTAGG GGGAGGCTAA CTGAAACACG GAAGGAGACA ATACCGGAAG
    11521 GAACCCGCGC TATGACGGCA ATAAAAAGAC AGAATAAAAC GCACGGTGTT GGGTCGTTTG
    11581 TTCATAAACG CGGGGTTCGG TCCCAGGGCT GGCACTCTGT CGATACCCCA CCGAGACCCC
    11641 ATTGGGGCCA ATACGCCCGC GTTTCTTCCT TTTCCCCACC CCACCCCCCA AGTTCGGGTG
    11701 AAGGCCCAGG GCTCGCAGCC AACGTCGGGG CGGCAGGCCC TGCCATAGCC TCAGGTTACT
    11761 CATATATACT TTAGATTGAT TTAAAACTTC ATTTTTAATT TAAAAGGATC TAGGTGAAGA
    11821 TCCTTTTTGA TAATCTCATG ACCAAAATCC CTTAACGTGA GTTTTCGTTC CACTGAGCGT
    11881 CAGACCCCGT AGAAAAGATC AAAGGATCTT CTTGAGATCC TTTTTTTCTG CGCGTAATCT
    11941 GCTGCTTGCA AACAAAAAAA CCACCGCTAC CAGCGGTGGT TTGTTTGCCG GATCAAGAGC
    12001 TACCAACTCT TTTTCCGAAG GTAACTGGCT TCAGCAGAGC GCAGATACCA AATACTGTCC
    12061 TTCTAGTGTA GCCGTAGTTA GGCCACCACT TCAAGAACTC TGTAGCACCG CCTACATACC
    12121 TCGCTCTGCT AATCCTGTTA CCAGTGGCTG CTGCCAGTGG CGATAAGTCG TGTCTTACCG
    12181 GGTTGGACTC AAGACGATAG TTACCGGATA AGGCGCAGCG GTCGGGCTGA ACGGGGGGTT
    12241 CGTGCACACA GCCCAGCTTG GAGCGAACGA CCTACACCGA ACTGAGATAC CTACAGCGTG
    12301 AGCTATGAGA AAGCGCCACG CTTCCCGAAG GGAGAAAGGC GGACAGGTAT CCGGTAAGCG
    12361 GCAGGGTCGG AACAGGAGAG CGCACGAGGG AGCTTCCAGG GGGAAACGCC TGGTATCTTT
    12421 ATAGTCCTGT CGGGTTTCGC CACCTCTGAC TTGAGCGTCG ATTTTTGTGA TGCTCGTCAG
    12481 GGGGGCGGAG CCTATGGAAA AACGCCAGCA ACGCGGCCTT TTTACGGTTC CTGGCCTTTT
    12541 GCTGGCCTTT TGCTCACATG TTCTTTCCTG CGTTATCCCC TGATTCTGTG GATAACCGTA
    12601 TTACCGCCAT GCAT    
//
