# Supplementary material for: A nano-liquid hub integrating growth and immune-evasion signaling to promote cell survival
Source: bioRxiv preprint, doi:10.1101/2021.12.30.474523, version 5 (2026-03-18)
Supplement: Supplementary data S1 [file 474523_file08.zip › DataS1_DNAfiles/005_pEGFPN1-SNAPf-SGx3-Talin1.gb]

LOCUS       pEGFPN1_SNAPf_SG       12227 bp ds-DNA     linear       14-SEP-2020
DEFINITION  .
ACCESSION   
VERSION     
SOURCE      .
  ORGANISM  .
COMMENT     
COMMENT     ApEinfo:methylated:1
FEATURES             Location/Qualifiers
     misc_feature    1208..1252
                     /label=SGX3
                     /ApEinfo_fwdcolor=#aefcff
                     /ApEinfo_revcolor=#aefcff
                     /ApEinfo_graphicformat=arrow_data {{0 1 2 0 0 -1} {} 0}
                     width 5 offset 0
     misc_feature    1268..8893
                     /label=human Talin1 (NM_006289.3)
                     /ApEinfo_fwdcolor=#ffa3b6
                     /ApEinfo_revcolor=#ffa3b6
                     /ApEinfo_graphicformat=arrow_data {{0 1 2 0 0 -1} {} 0}
                     width 5 offset 0
     misc_feature    662..1207
                     /label=SNAPf
                     /ApEinfo_fwdcolor=#acf999
                     /ApEinfo_revcolor=#acf999
                     /ApEinfo_graphicformat=arrow_data {{0 1 2 0 0 -1} {} 0}
                     width 5 offset 0
     misc_feature    9143..9598
                     /label=f1 single-strand DNA origin
                     /ApEinfo_fwdcolor=cyan
                     /ApEinfo_revcolor=green
                     /ApEinfo_graphicformat=arrow_data {{0 1 2 0 0 -1} {} 0}
                     width 5 offset 0
     misc_feature    1..588
                     /label=CMV immediate early promoter
                     /ApEinfo_fwdcolor=#0f7ffe
                     /ApEinfo_revcolor=green
                     /ApEinfo_graphicformat=arrow_data {{0 1 2 0 0 -1} {} 0}
                     width 5 offset 0
     misc_feature    9046..9080
                     /label=SV40 early mRNA polyadenylation signal
                     /ApEinfo_fwdcolor=#fc8008
                     /ApEinfo_revcolor=green
                     /ApEinfo_graphicformat=arrow_data {{0 1 2 0 0 -1} {} 0}
                     width 5 offset 0
     misc_feature    9660..9688
                     /label=Bacterial promoterfor expression of KanR gene
                     /ApEinfo_fwdcolor=#6666fe
                     /ApEinfo_revcolor=green
                     /ApEinfo_graphicformat=arrow_data {{0 1 2 0 0 -1} {} 0}
                     width 5 offset 0
     misc_feature    9939..10074
                     /label=SV40 origin of replication
                     /ApEinfo_fwdcolor=#cc66fe
                     /ApEinfo_revcolor=green
                     /ApEinfo_graphicformat=arrow_data {{0 1 2 0 0 -1} {} 0}
                     width 5 offset 0
     misc_feature    9772..10001
                     /label=SV40 early promoter
                     /ApEinfo_fwdcolor=#7ffe07
                     /ApEinfo_revcolor=green
                     /ApEinfo_graphicformat=arrow_data {{0 1 2 0 0 -1} {} 0}
                     width 5 offset 0
     misc_feature    10123..10917
                     /label=Kanamycin/neomycin resistance gene
                     /ApEinfo_fwdcolor=#fc6665
                     /ApEinfo_revcolor=green
                     /ApEinfo_graphicformat=arrow_data {{0 1 2 0 0 -1} {} 0}
                     width 5 offset 0
     misc_feature    11153..11171
                     /label=HSV thymidine kinase polyadenylation signal
                     /ApEinfo_fwdcolor=cyan
                     /ApEinfo_revcolor=green
                     /ApEinfo_graphicformat=arrow_data {{0 1 2 0 0 -1} {} 0}
                     width 5 offset 0
     misc_feature    11502..12144
                     /label=pUC plasmid replication origin
                     /ApEinfo_fwdcolor=cyan
                     /ApEinfo_revcolor=green
                     /ApEinfo_graphicformat=arrow_data {{0 1 2 0 0 -1} {} 0}
                     width 5 offset 0
     misc_feature    591..650
                     /label=MCS
                     /ApEinfo_fwdcolor=#ffff66
                     /ApEinfo_revcolor=#ffff66
                     /ApEinfo_graphicformat=arrow_data {{0 1 2 0 0 -1} {} 0}
                     width 5 offset 0
ORIGIN
        1 TAGTTATTAA TAGTAATCAA TTACGGGGTC ATTAGTTCAT AGCCCATATA TGGAGTTCCG
       61 CGTTACATAA CTTACGGTAA ATGGCCCGCC TGGCTGACCG CCCAACGACC CCCGCCCATT
      121 GACGTCAATA ATGACGTATG TTCCCATAGT AACGCCAATA GGGACTTTCC ATTGACGTCA
      181 ATGGGTGGAG TATTTACGGT AAACTGCCCA CTTGGCAGTA CATCAAGTGT ATCATATGCC
      241 AAGTACGCCC CCTATTGACG TCAATGACGG TAAATGGCCC GCCTGGCATT ATGCCCAGTA
      301 CATGACCTTA TGGGACTTTC CTACTTGGCA GTACATCTAC GTATTAGTCA TCGCTATTAC
      361 CATGGTGATG CGGTTTTGGC AGTACATCAA TGGGCGTGGA TAGCGGTTTG ACTCACGGGG
      421 ATTTCCAAGT CTCCACCCCA TTGACGTCAA TGGGAGTTTG TTTTGGCACC AAAATCAACG
      481 GGACTTTCCA AAATGTCGTA ACAACTCCGC CCCATTGACG CAAATGGGCG GTAGGCGTGT
      541 ACGGTGGGAG GTCTATATAA GCAGAGCTGG TTTAGTGAAC CGTCAGATCC GCTAGCGCTA
      601 CCGGACTCAG ATCTCGAGCT CAAGCTTCGA ATTCTGCAGT CGACGGTACC GGCGCGCCAG
      661 CATGGACAAA GACTGCGAAA TGAAGCGCAC CACCCTGGAT AGCCCTCTGG GCAAGCTGGA
      721 ACTGTCTGGG TGCGAACAGG GCCTGCACCG TATCATCTTC CTGGGCAAAG GAACATCTGC
      781 CGCCGACGCC GTGGAAGTGC CTGCCCCAGC CGCCGTGCTG GGCGGACCAG AGCCACTGAT
      841 GCAGGCCACC GCCTGGCTCA ACGCCTACTT TCACCAGCCT GAGGCCATCG AGGAGTTCCC
      901 TGTGCCAGCC CTGCACCACC CAGTGTTCCA GCAGGAGAGC TTTACCCGCC AGGTGCTGTG
      961 GAAACTGCTG AAAGTGGTGA AGTTCGGAGA GGTCATCAGC TACAGCCACC TGGCCGCCCT
     1021 GGCCGGCAAT CCCGCCGCCA CCGCCGCCGT GAAAACCGCC CTGAGCGGAA ATCCCGTGCC
     1081 CATTCTGATC CCCTGCCACC GGGTGGTGCA GGGCGACCTG GACGTGGGGG GCTACGAGGG
     1141 CGGGCTCGCC GTGAAAGAGT GGCTGCTGGC CCACGAGGGC CACAGACTGG GCAAGCCTGG
     1201 GCTGGGTAGT GGTGGCGGAG GGAGCGGGGG AGGCGGTTCT GGAGGCGGTG GGACTAGTCG
     1261 AATTCTTATG GTTGCACTTT CACTGAAGAT CAGCATTGGG AATGTGGTGA AGACGATGCA
     1321 GTTTGAGCCG TCTACCATGG TGTACGACGC CTGCCGCATC ATTCGTGAGC GGATCCCAGA
     1381 GGCCCCAGCT GGTCCTCCCA GCGACTTTGG GCTCTTTCTG TCAGATGATG ACCCCAAAAA
     1441 GGGTATATGG CTGGAGGCTG GGAAAGCTTT GGACTACTAC ATGCTCCGAA ATGGGGACAC
     1501 TATGGAGTAC AGGAAGAAAC AGAGACCCCT GAAGATCCGT ATGCTGGATG GAACTGTGAA
     1561 GACGATCATG GTGGATGACT CTAAGACTGT CACTGACATG CTCATGACCA TCTGTGCCCG
     1621 CATTGGCATC ACCAATCATG ATGAATATTC ATTGGTTCGA GAGCTGATGG AAGAGAAAAA
     1681 GGAGGAAATA ACAGGGACCT TAAGAAAGGA CAAGACATTG CTGCGAGATG AAAAGAAGAT
     1741 GGAGAAACTA AAGCAGAAAT TGCACACAGA TGATGAGTTG AACTGGCTGG ACCATGGTCG
     1801 GACACTGAGG GAGCAGGGTG TAGAGGAGCA CGAGACGCTG CTGCTGCGGA GGAAGTTCTT
     1861 TTACTCAGAC CAGAATGTGG ATTCCCGGGA CCCTGTACAG CTGAACCTCC TGTATGTGCA
     1921 GGCACGAGAT GACATCCTGA ATGGCTCCCA CCCTGTCTCC TTTGACAAGG CCTGTGAGTT
     1981 TGCTGGCTTC CAATGCCAGA TCCAGTTTGG GCCCCACAAT GAGCAGAAGC ACAAGGCTGG
     2041 CTTCCTTGAC CTGAAGGACT TCCTGCCCAA GGAGTATGTG AAGCAGAAGG GAGAGCGTAA
     2101 GATCTTCCAG GCACACAAGA ATTGTGGGCA GATGAGTGAG ATTGAGGCCA AGGTCCGCTA
     2161 CGTGAAGCTA GCCCGTTCTC TCAAGACTTA CGGTGTCTCC TTCTTCCTGG TGAAGGAAAA
     2221 AATGAAAGGG AAGAACAAGC TAGTGCCCAG GCTTCTGGGC ATCACCAAGG AGTGTGTGAT
     2281 GCGAGTGGAT GAGAAGACCA AGGAAGTGAT CCAGGAGTGG AACCTCACCA ACATCAAACG
     2341 CTGGGCTGCG TCTCCCAAAA GCTTCACCCT GGATTTTGGA GATTACCAAG ATGGCTATTA
     2401 CTCAGTACAG ACAACTGAAG GGGAGCAGAT TGCACAGCTC ATTGCCGGCT ACATCGATAT
     2461 CATCCTGAAG AAGAAAAAAA GCAAGGATCA CTTTGGGCTG GAAGGAGATG AGGAGTCTAC
     2521 TATGCTGGAG GACTCAGTGT CCCCCAAAAA GTCAACAGTC CTGCAGCAGC AATACAACCG
     2581 GGTGGGGAAA GTGGAGCATG GCTCTGTGGC CCTGCCTGCC ATCATGCGCT CTGGAGCCTC
     2641 TGGTCCTGAG AATTTCCAGG TGGGCAGCAT GCCCCCTGCC CAGCAGCAGA TTACCAGCGG
     2701 CCAGATGCAC CGAGGACACA TGCCTCCTCT GACTTCAGCC CAGCAGGCAC TCACTGGAAC
     2761 CATTAACTCC AGCATGCAGG CCGTGCAGGC TGCCCAGGCC ACCCTGGATG ACTTTGACAC
     2821 TCTGCCGCCT CTTGGCCAGG ATGCTGCCTC TAAGGCCTGG CGTAAAAACA AGATGGATGA
     2881 ATCAAAGCAT GAGATCCACT CTCAGGTAGA TGCCATCACA GCTGGTACTG CGTCTGTGGT
     2941 GAACCTGACA GCAGGGGACC CTGCTGAGAC AGACTATACC GCAGTGGGCT GTGCAGTCAC
     3001 CACAATCTCC TCCAACCTGA CGGAGATGTC CCGTGGGGTG AAGCTGCTGG CTGCCTTGCT
     3061 GGAGGACGAA GGCGGCAGTG GTCGGCCCCT GTTGCAGGCA GCAAAGGGCC TTGCGGGAGC
     3121 AGTGTCAGAA CTGCTGCGCA GTGCCCAACC AGCCAGTGCT GAGCCCCGTC AGAACCTGCT
     3181 GCAAGCAGCT GGGAACGTGG GCCAGGCCAG TGGGGAGCTG TTGCAACAAA TTGGGGAAAG
     3241 TGATACTGAC CCCCACTTCC AGGATGCGCT AATGCAGCTC GCCAAAGCTG TGGCAAGTGC
     3301 TGCAGCTGCC CTGGTCCTCA AGGCCAAGAG TGTGGCCCAG CGGACAGAGG ACTCGGGACT
     3361 TCAGACCCAA GTTATTGCTG CAGCAACACA GTGTGCCCTA TCCACTTCCC AACTAGTGGC
     3421 CTGTACTAAG GTGGTGGCAC CTACAATCAG CTCACCTGTC TGCCAAGAGC AACTGGTGGA
     3481 GGCTGGACGA CTGGTAGCCA AAGCCGTGGA GGGCTGTGTG TCTGCCTCCC AGGCAGCTAC
     3541 AGAGGATGGG CAACTGTTGC GAGGGGTAGG AGCAGCAGCC ACAGCTGTCA CCCAGGCCCT
     3601 AAATGAGCTG CTGCAGCATG TGAAAGCCCA TGCCACAGGG GCTGGGCCTG CTGGCCGTTA
     3661 TGACCAGGCT ACTGACACCA TCCTAACCGT CACTGAGAAC ATCTTTAGCT CCATGGGTGA
     3721 TGCTGGGGAG ATGGTGCGAC AGGCCCGCAT CCTGGCCCAA GCCACATCTG ACCTGGTCAA
     3781 TGCCATCAAG GCTGATGCTG AGGGGGAAAG TGATCTGGAG AACTCCCGCA AGCTCTTAAG
     3841 TGCTGCCAAG ATCCTAGCTG ATGCCACAGC CAAGATGGTA GAGGCTGCCA AGGGAGCAGC
     3901 TGCCCACCCT GACAGTGAGG AGCAGCAGCA GCGGCTGCGG GAGGCAGCTG AGGGGCTGCG
     3961 CATGGCCACC AATGCAGCTG CGCAGAATGC CATCAAGAAA AAGCTGGTGC AGCGCCTGGA
     4021 GCATGCAGCC AAGCAGGCTG CAGCCTCAGC CACACAGACC ATCGCTGCAG CTCAGCACGC
     4081 AGCCTCTACC CCCAAGGCCT CTGCCGGCCC CCAGCCCCTG CTGGTGCAGA GCTGCAAGGC
     4141 AGTGGCAGAG CAGATTCCAC TGCTGGTGCA GGGCGTCCGA GGAAGCCAAG CCCAGCCTGA
     4201 CAGCCCCAGC GCTCAGCTTG CCCTCATTGC TGCCAGCCAG AGCTTCCTGC AGCCAGGTGG
     4261 GAAGATGGTG GCAGCTGCAA AGGCCTCAGT GCCAACGATT CAGGACCAGG CTTCAGCCAT
     4321 GCAGCTGAGT CAGTGTGCCA AGAACCTGGG CACCGCGCTG GCTGAACTCC GGACGGCTGC
     4381 CCAGAAGGCT CAGGAAGCAT GTGGACCTTT GGAGATGGAT TCTGCACTGA GTGTGGTACA
     4441 GAATCTAGAG AAAGATCTAC AGGAAGTGAA GGCAGCAGCT CGAGATGGCA AGCTTAAACC
     4501 CTTACCTGGG GAGACAATGG AGAAGTGTAC CCAGGACCTG GGCAACAGCA CCAAAGCCGT
     4561 GAGCTCAGCC ATCGCCCAGC TACTGGGAGA GGTTGCCCAG GGCAATGAGA ATTATGCAGG
     4621 TATTGCAGCT CGGGATGTGG CAGGTGGGCT GCGGTCACTG GCCCAGGCCG CTAGGGGAGT
     4681 CGCTGCACTG ACGTCAGATC CTGCAGTGCA GGCCATTGTA CTTGATACGG CCAGTGATGT
     4741 GCTGGACAAG GCCAGCAGCC TCATTGAGGA GGCGAAAAAG GCAGCTGGCC ATCCAGGGGA
     4801 CCCTGAGAGC CAGCAGCGGC TTGCCCAGGT GGCTAAAGCA GTGACCCAGG CTCTGAACCG
     4861 CTGTGTCAGC TGCCTACCTG GCCAGCGCGA TGTGGATAAT GCCCTGAGGG CAGTTGGAGA
     4921 TGCCAGCAAG CGACTCCTGA GTGACTCGCT TCCTCCTAGC ACTGGGACAT TTCAAGAAGC
     4981 TCAGAGCCGG TTGAATGAAG CTGCTGCTGG GCTGAATCAG GCAGCCACAG AACTGGTGCA
     5041 GGCCTCTCGG GGAACCCCTC AGGACCTGGC TCGAGCCTCA GGCCGATTTG GACAGGACTT
     5101 CAGCACCTTC CTGGAAGCTG GTGTGGAGAT GGCAGGCCAG GCTCCGAGCC AGGAGGACCG
     5161 AGCCCAAGTT GTGTCCAACT TGAAGGGCAT CTCCATGTCT TCAAGCAAAC TTCTTCTGGC
     5221 TGCCAAGGCC CTGTCCACGG ACCCTGCTGC CCCTAACCTC AAGAGTCAGC TGGCTGCAGC
     5281 TGCCAGGGCA GTAACTGACA GCATCAATCA GCTCATCACT ATGTGCACCC AGCAGGCACC
     5341 CGGCCAGAAG GAGTGTGATA ACGCCCTGCG GGAATTGGAG ACGGTCCGGG AACTCCTGGA
     5401 GAACCCAGTC CAGCCCATCA ATGACATGTC CTACTTTGGT TGCCTGGACA GTGTAATGGA
     5461 GAACTCAAAG GTGCTGGGCG AGGCCATGAC TGGCATCTCC CAAAATGCCA AGAACGGAAA
     5521 CCTGCCAGAG TTTGGAGATG CCATTTCCAC AGCCTCAAAG GCACTTTGTG GCTTCACCGA
     5581 GGCAGCTGCA CAGGCTGCAT ATCTGGTTGG TGTCTCTGAC CCCAATAGCC AAGCTGGACA
     5641 GCAAGGGCTA GTGGAGCCCA CACAGTTTGC CCGTGCAAAC CAGGCAATTC AGATGGCCTG
     5701 CCAGAGTTTG GGAGAGCCTG GCTGTACCCA GGCCCAGGTG CTCTCTGCAG CCACCATTGT
     5761 GGCTAAACAC ACCTCTGCAC TGTGTAACAG CTGTCGCCTG GCTTCTGCCC GTACCACCAA
     5821 TCCTACTGCC AAGCGCCAGT TTGTACAGTC AGCCAAGGAG GTGGCCAACA GCACAGCTAA
     5881 TCTTGTCAAG ACCATCAAGG CGCTAGATGG GGCCTTCACA GAGGAGAACC GTGCCCAGTG
     5941 CCGAGCAGCA ACAGCCCCTC TGCTGGAGGC TGTGGACAAT CTGAGTGCCT TTGCGTCCAA
     6001 CCCTGAGTTC TCCAGCATTC CTGCCCAGAT CAGCCCTGAG GGTCGGGCTG CCATGGAGCC
     6061 CATTGTGATC TCTGCCAAGA CAATGTTAGA GAGTGCCGGG GGACTCATCC AGACAGCCCG
     6121 GGCCCTCGCA GTCAATCCCC GGGACCCCCC GAGCTGGTCG GTGCTGGCCG GCCACTCCCG
     6181 TACTGTCTCA GACTCCATCA AGAAGCTAAT TACAAGCATG AGGGACAAGG CTCCAGGGCA
     6241 GCTGGAGTGT GAAACGGCCA TTGCAGCTCT GAACAGTTGT CTACGGGACC TAGACCAGGC
     6301 TTCCCTCGCT GCAGTCAGCC AGCAGCTTGC TCCCCGTGAG GGAATCTCTC AAGAGGCCTT
     6361 GCACACTCAG ATGCTCACTG CAGTCCAAGA GATCTCCCAT CTCATTGAGC CGCTGGCCAA
     6421 TGCTGCCCGG GCTGAAGCCT CCCAGCTGGG ACACAAGGTG TCCCAGATGG CGCAGTACTT
     6481 TGAGCCGCTC ACCCTGGCTG CAGTGGGTGC TGCCTCCAAG ACCCTGAGCC ACCCGCAGCA
     6541 GATGGCACTC CTGGACCAGA CTAAAACATT GGCAGAGTCT GCCCTGCAGT TGCTATACAC
     6601 TGCCAAGGAG GCTGGTGGTA ACCCAAAGCA AGCAGCTCAC ACCCAGGAAG CCCTGGAGGA
     6661 GGCTGTGCAG ATGATGACCG AGGCCGTAGA GGACCTGACA ACAACCCTCA ACGAGGCAGC
     6721 CAGTGCTGCT GGGGTCGTGG GTGGCATGGT GGACTCCATC ACCCAGGCCA TCAACCAGCT
     6781 AGATGAAGGA CCAATGGGTG AACCAGAAGG TTCCTTCGTG GATTACCAAA CAACTATGGT
     6841 GCGGACAGCC AAGGCCATTG CAGTGACCGT TCAGGAGATG GTTACCAAGT CAAACACCAG
     6901 CCCAGAGGAG CTGGGCCCTC TTGCTAACCA GCTGACCAGT GACTATGGCC GTCTGGCCTC
     6961 GGAGGCCAAG CCTGCAGCGG TGGCTGCTGA AAATGAAGAG ATAGGTTCCC ATATCAAACA
     7021 CCGGGTACAG GAGCTGGGCC ATGGCTGTGC CGCTCTGGTC ACCAAGGCAG GCGCCCTGCA
     7081 GTGCAGCCCC AGTGATGCCT ACACCAAGAA GGAGCTCATA GAGTGTGCCC GGAGAGTCTC
     7141 TGAGAAGGTC TCCCACGTCC TGGCTGCGCT CCAGGCTGGG AATCGTGGCA CCCAGGCCTG
     7201 CATCACAGCA GCCAGCGCTG TGTCTGGTAT CATTGCTGAC CTCGACACCA CCATCATGTT
     7261 CGCCACTGCT GGCACGCTCA ATCGTGAGGG TACTGAAACT TTCGCTGACC ACCGGGAGGG
     7321 CATCCTGAAG ACTGCGAAGG TGCTGGTGGA GGACACCAAG GTCCTGGTGC AAAACGCAGC
     7381 TGGGAGCCAG GAGAAGTTGG CGCAGGCTGC CCAGTCCTCC GTGGCGACCA TCACCCGCCT
     7441 CGCTGATGTG GTCAAGCTGG GTGCAGCCAG CCTGGGAGCT GAGGACCCTG AGACCCAGGT
     7501 GGTACTAATC AACGCAGTGA AAGATGTAGC CAAAGCCCTG GGAGACCTCA TCAGTGCAAC
     7561 GAAGGCTGCA GCTGGCAAAG TTGGAGATGA CCCTGCTGTG TGGCAGCTAA AGAACTCTGC
     7621 CAAGGTGATG GTGACCAATG TGACATCATT GCTTAAGACA GTAAAAGCCG TGGAAGATGA
     7681 GGCCACCAAA GGCACTCGGG CCCTGGAGGC AACCACAGAA CACATACGGC AGGAGCTGGC
     7741 GGTTTTCTGT TCCCCAGAGC CACCTGCCAA GACCTCTACC CCAGAAGACT TCATCCGAAT
     7801 GACCAAGGGT ATCACCATGG CAACCGCCAA GGCCGTTGCT GCTGGCAATT CCTGTCGCCA
     7861 GGAAGATGTC ATTGCCACAG CCAATCTGAG CCGCCGTGCT ATTGCAGATA TGCTTCGGGC
     7921 TTGCAAGGAA GCAGCTTACC ACCCAGAAGT GGCCCCTGAT GTGCGGCTTC GAGCCCTGCA
     7981 CTATGGCCGG GAGTGTGCCA ATGGCTACCT GGAACTGCTG GACCATGTAC TGCTGACCCT
     8041 GCAGAAGCCA AGCCCAGAAC TGAAGCAGCA GTTGACAGGA CATTCAAAGC GTGTGGCTGG
     8101 TTCCGTCACT GAGCTCATCC AGGCTGCTGA AGCCATGAAG GGAACAGAAT GGGTAGACCC
     8161 AGAGGACCCC ACAGTCATTG CTGAGAATGA GCTCCTGGGA GCTGCAGCCG CCATTGAGGC
     8221 TGCAGCCAAA AAGCTAGAGC AGCTGAAGCC CCGGGCCAAA CCCAAGGAGG CAGATGAGTC
     8281 CTTGAACTTT GAGGAGCAGA TACTAGAAGC TGCCAAGTCC ATTGCAGCAG CCACCAGTGC
     8341 ACTGGTAAAG GCTGCGTCGG CTGCCCAGAG AGAACTAGTG GCCCAAGGGA AGGTGGGTGC
     8401 CATTCCAGCC AATGCACTGG ACGATGGGCA GTGGTCCCAG GGCCTCATTT CTGCTGCCCG
     8461 GATGGTGGCT GCGGCCACCA ACAATCTGTG TGAGGCAGCC AATGCAGCTG TACAAGGCCA
     8521 TGCCAGCCAG GAGAAGCTCA TCTCATCAGC CAAGCAGGTA GCTGCCTCCA CAGCCCAGCT
     8581 CCTTGTGGCC TGCAAGGTCA AGGCTGACCA GGACTCGGAG GCAATGAAAC GACTTCAGGC
     8641 TGCTGGCAAC GCAGTGAAGC GAGCCTCAGA TAATCTGGTG AAAGCAGCAC AGAAGGCTGC
     8701 AGCCTTTGAA GAGCAGGAGA ATGAGACAGT GGTGGTGAAA GAGAAGATGG TTGGCGGCAT
     8761 TGCCCAGATC ATCGCAGCAC AGGAAGAAAT GCTTCGGAAG GAACGAGAGC TGGAAGAGGC
     8821 GCGGAAGAAA CTGGCCCAGA TCCGGCAGCA GCAGTACAAG TTTCTGCCTT CAGAGCTTCG
     8881 AGATGAGCAC TAAGCGGCCG CGACTCTAGA TCATAATCAG CCATACCACA TTTGTAGAGG
     8941 TTTTACTTGC TTTAAAAAAC CTCCCACACC TCCCCCTGAA CCTGAAACAT AAAATGAATG
     9001 CAATTGTTGT TGTTAACTTG TTTATTGCAG CTTATAATGG TTACAAATAA AGCAATAGCA
     9061 TCACAAATTT CACAAATAAA GCATTTTTTT CACTGCATTC TAGTTGTGGT TTGTCCAAAC
     9121 TCATCAATGT ATCTTAAGGC GTAAATTGTA AGCGTTAATA TTTTGTTAAA ATTCGCGTTA
     9181 AATTTTTGTT AAATCAGCTC ATTTTTTAAC CAATAGGCCG AAATCGGCAA AATCCCTTAT
     9241 AAATCAAAAG AATAGACCGA GATAGGGTTG AGTGTTGTTC CAGTTTGGAA CAAGAGTCCA
     9301 CTATTAAAGA ACGTGGACTC CAACGTCAAA GGNNNNNNNN NNNNNNNNNN NNNNNNNNNN
     9361 NNNNNNNNNN NNNNNNNNNN NTNNNNNNNN NNNNNNNNNN NNNNNNNNNN NNNNNNNNNN
     9421 NNNNNNNNNN NNNNNNNNNN NNNNNNNNNN NNNNNNNNNN NNNNNNNNNN NNNGNNNNNN
     9481 NNNNNNNNNN NNNNNNNNNN NNNNNNNNNN NNNNNNNNNN NNNNNNNNNN NNNNNNNNNN
     9541 NNNNNNNNNN NNNNNNNNNN NNNNNNNNNN NNNNNNNNNN NNNNNNNNNN NNNNNNNNCA
     9601 GGTGGCACTT TTCGGGGAAA TGTGCGCGGA ACCCCTATTT GTTTATTTTT CTAAATACAT
     9661 TCAAATATGT ATCCGCTCAT GAGACAATAA CCCTGATAAA TGCTTCAATA ATATTGAAAA
     9721 AGGAAGAGTC CTGAGGCGGA AAGAACCAGC TGTGGAATGT GTGTCAGTTA GGGTGTGGAA
     9781 AGTCCCCAGG CTCCCCAGCA GGCAGAAGTA TGCAAAGCAT GCATCTCAAT TAGTCAGCAA
     9841 CCAGGTGTGG AAAGTCCCCA GGCTCCCCAG CAGGCAGAAG TATGCAAAGC ATGCATCTCA
     9901 ATTAGTCAGC AACCATAGTC CCGCCCCTAA CTCCGCCCAT CCCGCCCCTA ACTCCGCCCA
     9961 GTTCCGCCCA TTCTCCGCCC CATGGCTGAC TAATTTTTTT TATTTATGCA GAGGCCGAGG
    10021 CCGCCTCGGC CTCTGAGCTA TTCCAGAAGT AGTGAGGAGG CTTTTTTGGA GGCCTAGGCT
    10081 TTTGCAAAGA TCGATCAAGA GACAGGATGA GGATCGTTTC GCATGATTGA ACAAGATGGA
    10141 TTGCACGCAG GTTCTCCGGC CGCTTGGGTG GAGAGGCTAT TCGGCTATGA CTGGGCACAA
    10201 CAGACAATCG GCTGCTCTGA TGCCGCCGTG TTCCGGCTGT CAGCGCAGGG GCGCCCGGTT
    10261 CTTTTTGTCA AGACCGACCT GTCCGGTGCC CTGAATGAAC TGCAAGACGA GGCAGCGCGG
    10321 CTATCGTGGC TGGCCACGAC GGGCGTTCCT TGCGCAGCTG TGCTCGACGT TGTCACTGAA
    10381 GCGGGAAGGG ACTGGCTGCT ATTGGGCGAA GTGCCGGGGC AGGATCTCCT GTCATCTCAC
    10441 CTTGCTCCTG CCGAGAAAGT ATCCATCATG GCTGATGCAA TGCGGCGGCT GCATACGCTT
    10501 GATCCGGCTA CCTGCCCATT CGACCACCAA GCGAAACATC GCATCGAGCG AGCACGTACT
    10561 CGGATGGAAG CCGGTCTTGT CGATCAGGAT GATCTGGACG AAGAGCATCA GGGGCTCGCG
    10621 CCAGCCGAAC TGTTCGCCAG GCTCAAGGCG AGCATGCCCG ACGGCGAGGA TCTCGTCGTG
    10681 ACCCATGGCG ATGCCTGCTT GCCGAATATC ATGGTGGAAA ATGGCCGCTT TTCTGGATTC
    10741 ATCGACTGTG GCCGGCTGGG TGTGGCGGAC CGCTATCAGG ACATAGCGTT GGCTACCCGT
    10801 GATATTGCTG AAGAGCTTGG CGGCGAATGG GCTGACCGCT TCCTCGTGCT TTACGGTATC
    10861 GCCGCTCCCG ATTCGCAGCG CATCGCCTTC TATCGCCTTC TTGACGAGTT CTTCTGAGCG
    10921 GGACTCTGGG GTTCGAAATG ACCGACCAAG CGACGCCCAA CCTGCCATCA CGAGATTTCG
    10981 ATTCCACCGC CGCCTTCTAT GAAAGGTTGG GCTTCGGAAT CGTTTTCCGG GACGCCGGCT
    11041 GGATGATCCT CCAGCGCGGG GATCTCATGC TGGAGTTCTT CGCCCACCCT AGGGGGAGGC
    11101 TAACTGAAAC ACGGAAGGAG ACAATACCGG AAGGAACCCG CGCTATGACG GCAATAAAAA
    11161 GACAGAATAA AACGCACGGT GTTGGGTCGT TTGTTCATAA ACGCGGGGTT CGGTCCCAGG
    11221 GCTGGCACTC TGTCGATACC CCACCGAGAC CCCATTGGGG CCAATACGCC CGCGTTTCTT
    11281 CCTTTTCCCC ACCCCACCCC CCAAGTTCGG GTGAAGGCCC AGGGCTCGCA GCCAACGTCG
    11341 GGGCGGCAGG CCCTGCCATA GCCTCAGGTT ACTCATATAT ACTTTAGATT GATTTAAAAC
    11401 TTCATTTTTA ATTTAAAAGG ATCTAGGTGA AGATCCTTTT TGATAATCTC ATGACCAAAA
    11461 TCCCTTAACG TGAGTTTTCG TTCCACTGAG CGTCAGACCC CGTAGAAAAG ATCAAAGGAT
    11521 CTTCTTGAGA TCCTTTTTTT CTGCGCGTAA TCTGCTGCTT GCAAACAAAA AAACCACCGC
    11581 TACCAGCGGT GGTTTGTTTG CCGGATCAAG AGCTACCAAC TCTTTTTCCG AAGGTAACTG
    11641 GCTTCAGCAG AGCGCAGATA CCAAATACTG TCCTTCTAGT GTAGCCGTAG TTAGGCCACC
    11701 ACTTCAAGAA CTCTGTAGCA CCGCCTACAT ACCTCGCTCT GCTAATCCTG TTACCAGTGG
    11761 CTGCTGCCAG TGGCGATAAG TCGTGTCTTA CCGGGTTGGA CTCAAGACGA TAGTTACCGG
    11821 ATAAGGCGCA GCGGTCGGGC TGAACGGGGG GTTCGTGCAC ACAGCCCAGC TTGGAGCGAA
    11881 CGACCTACAC CGAACTGAGA TACCTACAGC GTGAGCTATG AGAAAGCGCC ACGCTTCCCG
    11941 AAGGGAGAAA GGCGGACAGG TATCCGGTAA GCGGCAGGGT CGGAACAGGA GAGCGCACGA
    12001 GGGAGCTTCC AGGGGGAAAC GCCTGGTATC TTTATAGTCC TGTCGGGTTT CGCCACCTCT
    12061 GACTTGAGCG TCGATTTTTG TGATGCTCGT CAGGGGGGCG GAGCCTATGG AAAAACGCCA
    12121 GCAACGCGGC CTTTTTACGG TTCCTGGCCT TTTGCTGGCC TTTTGCTCAC ATGTTCTTTC
    12181 CTGCGTTATC CCCTGATTCT GTGGATAACC GTATTACCGC CATGCAT 
//
