# Supplementary material for: A nano-liquid hub integrating growth and immune-evasion signaling to promote cell survival
Source: bioRxiv preprint, doi:10.1101/2021.12.30.474523, version 5 (2026-03-18)
Supplement: Supplementary data S1 [file 474523_file08.zip › DataS1_DNAfiles/006_pPBpuro-SNAPf-SGx3-Talin1.gb]

LOCUS       pPBpuro_SNAPf_SG       15176 bp ds-DNA     linear       23-NOV-2019
DEFINITION  .
ACCESSION   
VERSION     
SOURCE      .
  ORGANISM  .
COMMENT     
COMMENT     
COMMENT     ApEinfo:methylated:1
FEATURES             Location/Qualifiers
     misc_feature    3..459
                     /label=f1 origin
                     /ApEinfo_fwdcolor=cyan
                     /ApEinfo_revcolor=green
                     /ApEinfo_graphicformat=arrow_data {{0 1 2 0 0 -1} {} 0}
                     width 5 offset 0
     misc_feature    3320..3364
                     /label=SGX3
                     /ApEinfo_fwdcolor=#aefcff
                     /ApEinfo_revcolor=#aefcff
                     /ApEinfo_graphicformat=arrow_data {{0 1 2 0 0 -1} {} 0}
                     width 5 offset 0
     misc_feature    670..983
                     /label=PiggyBac 5' terminal repeat (complement)
                     /ApEinfo_fwdcolor=#fb0106
                     /ApEinfo_revcolor=green
                     /ApEinfo_graphicformat=arrow_data {{0 1 2 0 0 -1} {} 0}
                     width 5 offset 0
     misc_feature    2774..3319
                     /label=SNAPf
                     /ApEinfo_fwdcolor=#acf999
                     /ApEinfo_revcolor=#acf999
                     /ApEinfo_graphicformat=arrow_data {{0 1 2 0 0 -1} {} 0}
                     width 5 offset 0
     misc_feature    1147..1391
                     /label=CMV IE (enhancer)
                     /ApEinfo_fwdcolor=#7ffe07
                     /ApEinfo_revcolor=green
                     /ApEinfo_graphicformat=arrow_data {{0 1 2 0 0 -1} {} 0}
                     width 5 offset 0
     misc_feature    1641..2728
                     /label=CAG promoter with artificial intron
                     /ApEinfo_fwdcolor=#21fe80
                     /ApEinfo_revcolor=green
                     /ApEinfo_graphicformat=arrow_data {{0 1 2 0 0 -1} {} 0}
                     width 5 offset 0
     misc_feature    1373..1670
                     /label=chicken beta actin promoter
                     /ApEinfo_fwdcolor=#0f7ffe
                     /ApEinfo_revcolor=green
                     /ApEinfo_graphicformat=arrow_data {{0 1 2 0 0 -1} {} 0}
                     width 5 offset 0
     misc_feature    11023..11632
                     /label=IRES sequence from ECMV
                     /ApEinfo_fwdcolor=#0f7ffe
                     /ApEinfo_revcolor=green
                     /ApEinfo_graphicformat=arrow_data {{0 1 2 0 0 -1} {} 0}
                     width 5 offset 0
     misc_feature    11634..12233
                     /label=puromycin-N-acetyl-transferase
                     /ApEinfo_fwdcolor=#21fe80
                     /ApEinfo_revcolor=green
                     /ApEinfo_graphicformat=arrow_data {{0 1 2 0 0 -1} {} 0}
                     width 5 offset 0
     misc_feature    12266..12490
                     /label=polyA_signal_sequence
                     /ApEinfo_fwdcolor=#fc8008
                     /ApEinfo_revcolor=green
                     /ApEinfo_graphicformat=arrow_data {{0 1 2 0 0 -1} {} 0}
                     width 5 offset 0
     misc_feature    12710..12951
                     /label=PiggyBac 3'ÃÂÃÂÃÂÃÂÃÂÃÂÃÂÃÂ
                     terminal repeat domain
                     /ApEinfo_fwdcolor=#fb0106
                     /ApEinfo_revcolor=green
                     /ApEinfo_graphicformat=arrow_data {{0 1 2 0 0 -1} {} 0}
                     width 5 offset 0
     misc_feature    13447..13887
                     /label=Col E1 origin
                     /ApEinfo_fwdcolor=cyan
                     /ApEinfo_revcolor=green
                     /ApEinfo_graphicformat=arrow_data {{0 1 2 0 0 -1} {} 0}
                     width 5 offset 0
     misc_feature    14188..15048
                     /label=Ampicillin resistance gene
                     /ApEinfo_fwdcolor=cyan
                     /ApEinfo_revcolor=green
                     /ApEinfo_graphicformat=arrow_data {{0 1 2 0 0 -1} {} 0}
                     width 5 offset 0
     misc_feature    3380..11005
                     /label=Talin1
                     /ApEinfo_fwdcolor=#ffa3b6
                     /ApEinfo_revcolor=#ffa3b6
                     /ApEinfo_graphicformat=arrow_data {{0 1 2 0 0 -1} {} 0}
                     width 5 offset 0
     misc_feature    11006..11013
                     /label=MCS (BamHI, EcoRI, XhoI, NotI)
                     /ApEinfo_fwdcolor=#800080
                     /ApEinfo_revcolor=green
                     /ApEinfo_graphicformat=arrow_data {{0 1 2 0 0 -1} {} 0}
                     width 5 offset 0
     misc_feature    2747..2762
                     /label=MCS
                     /ApEinfo_fwdcolor=#ffff66
                     /ApEinfo_revcolor=#ffff66
                     /ApEinfo_graphicformat=arrow_data {{0 1 2 0 0 -1} {} 0}
                     width 5 offset 0
     misc_feature    2735..2746
                     /label=MCS (BamHI, EcoRI, XhoI, NotI)(1)
                     /ApEinfo_label=MCS (BamHI, EcoRI, XhoI, NotI)
                     /ApEinfo_fwdcolor=#800080
                     /ApEinfo_revcolor=green
                     /ApEinfo_graphicformat=arrow_data {{0 1 2 0 0 -1} {} 0}
                     width 5 offset 0
ORIGIN
        1 CTAAATTGTA AGCGTTAATA TTTTGTTAAA ATTCGCGTTA AATTTTTGTT AAATCAGCTC
       61 ATTTTTTAAC CAATAGGCCG AAATCGGCAA AATCCCTTAT AAATCAAAAG AATAGACCGA
      121 GATAGGGTTG AGTGTTGTTC CAGTTTGGAA CAAGAGTCCA CTATTAAAGA ACGTGGACTC
      181 CAACGTCAAA GGNNNNNNNN NNNNNNNNNN NNNNNNNNNN NNNNNNNNNN NNNNNNNNNN
      241 NTNNNNNNNN NNNNNNNNNN NNNNNNNNNN NNNNNNNNNN NNNNNNNNNN NNNNNNNNNN
      301 NNNNNNNNNN NNNNNNNNNN NNNNNNNNNN NNNGNNNNNN NNNNNNNNNN NNNNNNNNNN
      361 NNNNNNNNNN NNNNNNNNNN NNNNNNNNNN NNNNNNNNNN NNNNNNNNNN NNNNNNNNNN
      421 NNNNNNNNNN NNNNNNNNNN NNNNNNNNNN NNNNNNNNCC CATTCGCCAT TCAGGCTGCG
      481 CAACTGTTGG GAAGGGCGAT CGGTGCGGGC CTCTTCGCTA TTACGCCAGC TGGCGAAAGG
      541 GGGATGTGCT GCAAGGCGAT TAAGTTGGGT AACGCCAGGG TTTTCCCAGT CACGACGTTG
      601 TAAAACGACG GCCAGTGAGC GCGCGTAATA CGACTCACTA TAGGGCGAAT TGGGGCGCGC
      661 CATTCTAGAT TAACCCTAGA AAGATAGTCT GCGTAAAATT GACGCATGCA TTCTTGAAAT
      721 ATTGCTCTCT CTTTCTAAAT AGCGCGAATC CGTCGCTGTG CATTTAGGAC ATCTCAGTCG
      781 CCGCTTGGAG CTCCCGTGAG GCGTGCTTGT CAATGCGGTA AGTGTCACTG ATTTTGAACT
      841 ATAACGACCG CGTGAGTCAA AATGACGCAT GATTATCTTT TACGTGACTT TTAAGATTTA
      901 ACTCATACGA TAATTATATT GTTATTTCAT GTTCTACTTA CGTGATAACT TATTATATAT
      961 ATATTTTCTT GTTATAGATA TCAACTAGAA TGCTAGCATG GGCCCATCTC GACATTGATT
     1021 ATTGACTAGT TATTAATAGT AATCAATTAC GGGGTCATTA GTTCATAGCC CATATATGGA
     1081 GTTCCGCGTT ACATAACTTA CGGTAAATGG CCCGCCTGGC TGACCGCCCA ACGACCCCCG
     1141 CCCATTGACG TCAATAATGA CGTATGTTCC CATAGTAACG CCAATAGGGA CTTTCCATTG
     1201 ACGTCAATGG GTGGACTATT TACGGTAAAC TGCCCACTTG GCAGTACATC AAGTGTATCA
     1261 TATGCCAAGT ACGCCCCCTA TTGACGTCAA TGACGGTAAA TGGCCCGCCT GGCATTATGC
     1321 CCAGTACATG ACCTTATGGG ACTTTCCTAC TTGGCAGTAC ATCTACGTAT TAGTCATCGC
     1381 TATTACCATG GGTCGAGGTG AGCCCCACGT TCTGCTTCAC TCTCCCCATC TCCCCCCCCT
     1441 CCCCACCCCC AATTTTGTAT TTATTTATTT TTTAATTATT TTGTGCAGCG ATGGGGGCGG
     1501 GGGGGGGGGG GGCGCGCGCC AGGCGGGGCG GGGCGGGGCG AGGGGCGGGG CGGGGCGAGG
     1561 CGGAGAGGTG CGGCGGCAGC CAATCAGAGC GGCGCGCTCC GAAAGTTTCC TTTTATGGCG
     1621 AGGCGGCGGC GGCGGCGGCC CTATAAAAAG CGAAGCGCGC GGCGGGCGGG AGTCGCTGCG
     1681 TTGCCTTCGC CCCGTGCCCC GCTCCGCGCC GCCTCGCGCC GCCCGCCCCG GCTCTGACTG
     1741 ACCGCGTTAC TCCCACAGGT GAGCGGGCGG GACGGCCCTT CTCCTCCGGG CTGTAATTAG
     1801 CGCTTGGTTT AATGACGGCT CGTTTCTTTT CTGTGGCTGC GTGAAAGCCT TAAAGGGCTC
     1861 CGGGAGGGCC CTTTGTGCGG GGGGGAGCGG CTCGGGGGGT GCGTGCGTGT GTGTGTGCGT
     1921 GGGGAGCGCC GCGTGCGGCC CGCGCTGCCC GGCGGCTGTG AGCGCTGCGG GCGCGGCGCG
     1981 GGGCTTTGTG CGCTCCGCGT GTGCGCGAGG GGAGCGCGGC CGGGGGCGGT GCCCCGCGGT
     2041 GCGGGGGGGC TGCGAGGGGA ACAAAGGCTG CGTGCGGGGT GTGTGCGTGG GGGGGTGAGC
     2101 AGGGGGTGTG GGCGCGGCGG TCGGGCTGTA ACCCCCCCCT GCACCCCCCT CCCCGAGTTG
     2161 CTGAGCACGG CCCGGCTTCG GGTGCGGGGC TCCGTGCGGG GCGTGGCGCG GGGCTCGCCG
     2221 TGCCGGGCGG GGGGTGGCGG CAGGTGGGGG TGCCGGGCGG GGCGGGGCCG CCTCGGGCCG
     2281 GGGAGGGCTC GGGGGAGGGG CGCGGCGGCC CCGGAGCGCC GGCGGCTGTC GAGGCGCGGC
     2341 GAGCCGCAGC CATTGCCTTT TATGGTAATC GTGCGAGAGG GCGCAGGGAC TTCCTTTGTC
     2401 CCAAATCTGT GCGGAGCCGA AATCTGGGAG GCGCCGCCGC ACCCCCTCTA GCGGGCGCGG
     2461 GGCGAAGCGG TGCGGCGCCG GCAGGAAGGA AATGGGCGGG GAGGGCCTTC GTGCGTCGCC
     2521 GCGCCGCCGT CCCCTTCTCC CTCTCCAGCC TCGGGGCTGT CCGCGGGGGG ACGGCTGCCT
     2581 TCGGGGGGGA CGGGGCAGGG CGGGGTTCGG CTTCTGGCGT GTGACCGGCG GCTCTAGAGC
     2641 CTCTGCTAAC CATGTTCATG CCTTCTTCTT TTTCCTACAG CTCCTGGGCA ACGTGCTGGT
     2701 TATTGTGCTG TCTCATCATT TTGGCAAAGA ATTGGGATCC GAATTCTGCA GTCGACGGTA
     2761 CCGGCGCGCC AGCATGGACA AAGACTGCGA AATGAAGCGC ACCACCCTGG ATAGCCCTCT
     2821 GGGCAAGCTG GAACTGTCTG GGTGCGAACA GGGCCTGCAC CGTATCATCT TCCTGGGCAA
     2881 AGGAACATCT GCCGCCGACG CCGTGGAAGT GCCTGCCCCA GCCGCCGTGC TGGGCGGACC
     2941 AGAGCCACTG ATGCAGGCCA CCGCCTGGCT CAACGCCTAC TTTCACCAGC CTGAGGCCAT
     3001 CGAGGAGTTC CCTGTGCCAG CCCTGCACCA CCCAGTGTTC CAGCAGGAGA GCTTTACCCG
     3061 CCAGGTGCTG TGGAAACTGC TGAAAGTGGT GAAGTTCGGA GAGGTCATCA GCTACAGCCA
     3121 CCTGGCCGCC CTGGCCGGCA ATCCCGCCGC CACCGCCGCC GTGAAAACCG CCCTGAGCGG
     3181 AAATCCCGTG CCCATTCTGA TCCCCTGCCA CCGGGTGGTG CAGGGCGACC TGGACGTGGG
     3241 GGGCTACGAG GGCGGGCTCG CCGTGAAAGA GTGGCTGCTG GCCCACGAGG GCCACAGACT
     3301 GGGCAAGCCT GGGCTGGGTA GTGGTGGCGG AGGGAGCGGG GGAGGCGGTT CTGGAGGCGG
     3361 TGGGACTAGT CGAATTCTTA TGGTTGCACT TTCACTGAAG ATCAGCATTG GGAATGTGGT
     3421 GAAGACGATG CAGTTTGAGC CGTCTACCAT GGTGTACGAC GCCTGCCGCA TCATTCGTGA
     3481 GCGGATCCCA GAGGCCCCAG CTGGTCCTCC CAGCGACTTT GGGCTCTTTC TGTCAGATGA
     3541 TGACCCCAAA AAGGGTATAT GGCTGGAGGC TGGGAAAGCT TTGGACTACT ACATGCTCCG
     3601 AAATGGGGAC ACTATGGAGT ACAGGAAGAA ACAGAGACCC CTGAAGATCC GTATGCTGGA
     3661 TGGAACTGTG AAGACGATCA TGGTGGATGA CTCTAAGACT GTCACTGACA TGCTCATGAC
     3721 CATCTGTGCC CGCATTGGCA TCACCAATCA TGATGAATAT TCATTGGTTC GAGAGCTGAT
     3781 GGAAGAGAAA AAGGAGGAAA TAACAGGGAC CTTAAGAAAG GACAAGACAT TGCTGCGAGA
     3841 TGAAAAGAAG ATGGAGAAAC TAAAGCAGAA ATTGCACACA GATGATGAGT TGAACTGGCT
     3901 GGACCATGGT CGGACACTGA GGGAGCAGGG TGTAGAGGAG CACGAGACGC TGCTGCTGCG
     3961 GAGGAAGTTC TTTTACTCAG ACCAGAATGT GGATTCCCGG GACCCTGTAC AGCTGAACCT
     4021 CCTGTATGTG CAGGCACGAG ATGACATCCT GAATGGCTCC CACCCTGTCT CCTTTGACAA
     4081 GGCCTGTGAG TTTGCTGGCT TCCAATGCCA GATCCAGTTT GGGCCCCACA ATGAGCAGAA
     4141 GCACAAGGCT GGCTTCCTTG ACCTGAAGGA CTTCCTGCCC AAGGAGTATG TGAAGCAGAA
     4201 GGGAGAGCGT AAGATCTTCC AGGCACACAA GAATTGTGGG CAGATGAGTG AGATTGAGGC
     4261 CAAGGTCCGC TACGTGAAGC TAGCCCGTTC TCTCAAGACT TACGGTGTCT CCTTCTTCCT
     4321 GGTGAAGGAA AAAATGAAAG GGAAGAACAA GCTAGTGCCC AGGCTTCTGG GCATCACCAA
     4381 GGAGTGTGTG ATGCGAGTGG ATGAGAAGAC CAAGGAAGTG ATCCAGGAGT GGAACCTCAC
     4441 CAACATCAAA CGCTGGGCTG CGTCTCCCAA AAGCTTCACC CTGGATTTTG GAGATTACCA
     4501 AGATGGCTAT TACTCAGTAC AGACAACTGA AGGGGAGCAG ATTGCACAGC TCATTGCCGG
     4561 CTACATCGAT ATCATCCTGA AGAAGAAAAA AAGCAAGGAT CACTTTGGGC TGGAAGGAGA
     4621 TGAGGAGTCT ACTATGCTGG AGGACTCAGT GTCCCCCAAA AAGTCAACAG TCCTGCAGCA
     4681 GCAATACAAC CGGGTGGGGA AAGTGGAGCA TGGCTCTGTG GCCCTGCCTG CCATCATGCG
     4741 CTCTGGAGCC TCTGGTCCTG AGAATTTCCA GGTGGGCAGC ATGCCCCCTG CCCAGCAGCA
     4801 GATTACCAGC GGCCAGATGC ACCGAGGACA CATGCCTCCT CTGACTTCAG CCCAGCAGGC
     4861 ACTCACTGGA ACCATTAACT CCAGCATGCA GGCCGTGCAG GCTGCCCAGG CCACCCTGGA
     4921 TGACTTTGAC ACTCTGCCGC CTCTTGGCCA GGATGCTGCC TCTAAGGCCT GGCGTAAAAA
     4981 CAAGATGGAT GAATCAAAGC ATGAGATCCA CTCTCAGGTA GATGCCATCA CAGCTGGTAC
     5041 TGCGTCTGTG GTGAACCTGA CAGCAGGGGA CCCTGCTGAG ACAGACTATA CCGCAGTGGG
     5101 CTGTGCAGTC ACCACAATCT CCTCCAACCT GACGGAGATG TCCCGTGGGG TGAAGCTGCT
     5161 GGCTGCCTTG CTGGAGGACG AAGGCGGCAG TGGTCGGCCC CTGTTGCAGG CAGCAAAGGG
     5221 CCTTGCGGGA GCAGTGTCAG AACTGCTGCG CAGTGCCCAA CCAGCCAGTG CTGAGCCCCG
     5281 TCAGAACCTG CTGCAAGCAG CTGGGAACGT GGGCCAGGCC AGTGGGGAGC TGTTGCAACA
     5341 AATTGGGGAA AGTGATACTG ACCCCCACTT CCAGGATGCG CTAATGCAGC TCGCCAAAGC
     5401 TGTGGCAAGT GCTGCAGCTG CCCTGGTCCT CAAGGCCAAG AGTGTGGCCC AGCGGACAGA
     5461 GGACTCGGGA CTTCAGACCC AAGTTATTGC TGCAGCAACA CAGTGTGCCC TATCCACTTC
     5521 CCAACTAGTG GCCTGTACTA AGGTGGTGGC ACCTACAATC AGCTCACCTG TCTGCCAAGA
     5581 GCAACTGGTG GAGGCTGGAC GACTGGTAGC CAAAGCCGTG GAGGGCTGTG TGTCTGCCTC
     5641 CCAGGCAGCT ACAGAGGATG GGCAACTGTT GCGAGGGGTA GGAGCAGCAG CCACAGCTGT
     5701 CACCCAGGCC CTAAATGAGC TGCTGCAGCA TGTGAAAGCC CATGCCACAG GGGCTGGGCC
     5761 TGCTGGCCGT TATGACCAGG CTACTGACAC CATCCTAACC GTCACTGAGA ACATCTTTAG
     5821 CTCCATGGGT GATGCTGGGG AGATGGTGCG ACAGGCCCGC ATCCTGGCCC AAGCCACATC
     5881 TGACCTGGTC AATGCCATCA AGGCTGATGC TGAGGGGGAA AGTGATCTGG AGAACTCCCG
     5941 CAAGCTCTTA AGTGCTGCCA AGATCCTAGC TGATGCCACA GCCAAGATGG TAGAGGCTGC
     6001 CAAGGGAGCA GCTGCCCACC CTGACAGTGA GGAGCAGCAG CAGCGGCTGC GGGAGGCAGC
     6061 TGAGGGGCTG CGCATGGCCA CCAATGCAGC TGCGCAGAAT GCCATCAAGA AAAAGCTGGT
     6121 GCAGCGCCTG GAGCATGCAG CCAAGCAGGC TGCAGCCTCA GCCACACAGA CCATCGCTGC
     6181 AGCTCAGCAC GCAGCCTCTA CCCCCAAGGC CTCTGCCGGC CCCCAGCCCC TGCTGGTGCA
     6241 GAGCTGCAAG GCAGTGGCAG AGCAGATTCC ACTGCTGGTG CAGGGCGTCC GAGGAAGCCA
     6301 AGCCCAGCCT GACAGCCCCA GCGCTCAGCT TGCCCTCATT GCTGCCAGCC AGAGCTTCCT
     6361 GCAGCCAGGT GGGAAGATGG TGGCAGCTGC AAAGGCCTCA GTGCCAACGA TTCAGGACCA
     6421 GGCTTCAGCC ATGCAGCTGA GTCAGTGTGC CAAGAACCTG GGCACCGCGC TGGCTGAACT
     6481 CCGGACGGCT GCCCAGAAGG CTCAGGAAGC ATGTGGACCT TTGGAGATGG ATTCTGCACT
     6541 GAGTGTGGTA CAGAATCTAG AGAAAGATCT ACAGGAAGTG AAGGCAGCAG CTCGAGATGG
     6601 CAAGCTTAAA CCCTTACCTG GGGAGACAAT GGAGAAGTGT ACCCAGGACC TGGGCAACAG
     6661 CACCAAAGCC GTGAGCTCAG CCATCGCCCA GCTACTGGGA GAGGTTGCCC AGGGCAATGA
     6721 GAATTATGCA GGTATTGCAG CTCGGGATGT GGCAGGTGGG CTGCGGTCAC TGGCCCAGGC
     6781 CGCTAGGGGA GTCGCTGCAC TGACGTCAGA TCCTGCAGTG CAGGCCATTG TACTTGATAC
     6841 GGCCAGTGAT GTGCTGGACA AGGCCAGCAG CCTCATTGAG GAGGCGAAAA AGGCAGCTGG
     6901 CCATCCAGGG GACCCTGAGA GCCAGCAGCG GCTTGCCCAG GTGGCTAAAG CAGTGACCCA
     6961 GGCTCTGAAC CGCTGTGTCA GCTGCCTACC TGGCCAGCGC GATGTGGATA ATGCCCTGAG
     7021 GGCAGTTGGA GATGCCAGCA AGCGACTCCT GAGTGACTCG CTTCCTCCTA GCACTGGGAC
     7081 ATTTCAAGAA GCTCAGAGCC GGTTGAATGA AGCTGCTGCT GGGCTGAATC AGGCAGCCAC
     7141 AGAACTGGTG CAGGCCTCTC GGGGAACCCC TCAGGACCTG GCTCGAGCCT CAGGCCGATT
     7201 TGGACAGGAC TTCAGCACCT TCCTGGAAGC TGGTGTGGAG ATGGCAGGCC AGGCTCCGAG
     7261 CCAGGAGGAC CGAGCCCAAG TTGTGTCCAA CTTGAAGGGC ATCTCCATGT CTTCAAGCAA
     7321 ACTTCTTCTG GCTGCCAAGG CCCTGTCCAC GGACCCTGCT GCCCCTAACC TCAAGAGTCA
     7381 GCTGGCTGCA GCTGCCAGGG CAGTAACTGA CAGCATCAAT CAGCTCATCA CTATGTGCAC
     7441 CCAGCAGGCA CCCGGCCAGA AGGAGTGTGA TAACGCCCTG CGGGAATTGG AGACGGTCCG
     7501 GGAACTCCTG GAGAACCCAG TCCAGCCCAT CAATGACATG TCCTACTTTG GTTGCCTGGA
     7561 CAGTGTAATG GAGAACTCAA AGGTGCTGGG CGAGGCCATG ACTGGCATCT CCCAAAATGC
     7621 CAAGAACGGA AACCTGCCAG AGTTTGGAGA TGCCATTTCC ACAGCCTCAA AGGCACTTTG
     7681 TGGCTTCACC GAGGCAGCTG CACAGGCTGC ATATCTGGTT GGTGTCTCTG ACCCCAATAG
     7741 CCAAGCTGGA CAGCAAGGGC TAGTGGAGCC CACACAGTTT GCCCGTGCAA ACCAGGCAAT
     7801 TCAGATGGCC TGCCAGAGTT TGGGAGAGCC TGGCTGTACC CAGGCCCAGG TGCTCTCTGC
     7861 AGCCACCATT GTGGCTAAAC ACACCTCTGC ACTGTGTAAC AGCTGTCGCC TGGCTTCTGC
     7921 CCGTACCACC AATCCTACTG CCAAGCGCCA GTTTGTACAG TCAGCCAAGG AGGTGGCCAA
     7981 CAGCACAGCT AATCTTGTCA AGACCATCAA GGCGCTAGAT GGGGCCTTCA CAGAGGAGAA
     8041 CCGTGCCCAG TGCCGAGCAG CAACAGCCCC TCTGCTGGAG GCTGTGGACA ATCTGAGTGC
     8101 CTTTGCGTCC AACCCTGAGT TCTCCAGCAT TCCTGCCCAG ATCAGCCCTG AGGGTCGGGC
     8161 TGCCATGGAG CCCATTGTGA TCTCTGCCAA GACAATGTTA GAGAGTGCCG GGGGACTCAT
     8221 CCAGACAGCC CGGGCCCTCG CAGTCAATCC CCGGGACCCC CCGAGCTGGT CGGTGCTGGC
     8281 CGGCCACTCC CGTACTGTCT CAGACTCCAT CAAGAAGCTA ATTACAAGCA TGAGGGACAA
     8341 GGCTCCAGGG CAGCTGGAGT GTGAAACGGC CATTGCAGCT CTGAACAGTT GTCTACGGGA
     8401 CCTAGACCAG GCTTCCCTCG CTGCAGTCAG CCAGCAGCTT GCTCCCCGTG AGGGAATCTC
     8461 TCAAGAGGCC TTGCACACTC AGATGCTCAC TGCAGTCCAA GAGATCTCCC ATCTCATTGA
     8521 GCCGCTGGCC AATGCTGCCC GGGCTGAAGC CTCCCAGCTG GGACACAAGG TGTCCCAGAT
     8581 GGCGCAGTAC TTTGAGCCGC TCACCCTGGC TGCAGTGGGT GCTGCCTCCA AGACCCTGAG
     8641 CCACCCGCAG CAGATGGCAC TCCTGGACCA GACTAAAACA TTGGCAGAGT CTGCCCTGCA
     8701 GTTGCTATAC ACTGCCAAGG AGGCTGGTGG TAACCCAAAG CAAGCAGCTC ACACCCAGGA
     8761 AGCCCTGGAG GAGGCTGTGC AGATGATGAC CGAGGCCGTA GAGGACCTGA CAACAACCCT
     8821 CAACGAGGCA GCCAGTGCTG CTGGGGTCGT GGGTGGCATG GTGGACTCCA TCACCCAGGC
     8881 CATCAACCAG CTAGATGAAG GACCAATGGG TGAACCAGAA GGTTCCTTCG TGGATTACCA
     8941 AACAACTATG GTGCGGACAG CCAAGGCCAT TGCAGTGACC GTTCAGGAGA TGGTTACCAA
     9001 GTCAAACACC AGCCCAGAGG AGCTGGGCCC TCTTGCTAAC CAGCTGACCA GTGACTATGG
     9061 CCGTCTGGCC TCGGAGGCCA AGCCTGCAGC GGTGGCTGCT GAAAATGAAG AGATAGGTTC
     9121 CCATATCAAA CACCGGGTAC AGGAGCTGGG CCATGGCTGT GCCGCTCTGG TCACCAAGGC
     9181 AGGCGCCCTG CAGTGCAGCC CCAGTGATGC CTACACCAAG AAGGAGCTCA TAGAGTGTGC
     9241 CCGGAGAGTC TCTGAGAAGG TCTCCCACGT CCTGGCTGCG CTCCAGGCTG GGAATCGTGG
     9301 CACCCAGGCC TGCATCACAG CAGCCAGCGC TGTGTCTGGT ATCATTGCTG ACCTCGACAC
     9361 CACCATCATG TTCGCCACTG CTGGCACGCT CAATCGTGAG GGTACTGAAA CTTTCGCTGA
     9421 CCACCGGGAG GGCATCCTGA AGACTGCGAA GGTGCTGGTG GAGGACACCA AGGTCCTGGT
     9481 GCAAAACGCA GCTGGGAGCC AGGAGAAGTT GGCGCAGGCT GCCCAGTCCT CCGTGGCGAC
     9541 CATCACCCGC CTCGCTGATG TGGTCAAGCT GGGTGCAGCC AGCCTGGGAG CTGAGGACCC
     9601 TGAGACCCAG GTGGTACTAA TCAACGCAGT GAAAGATGTA GCCAAAGCCC TGGGAGACCT
     9661 CATCAGTGCA ACGAAGGCTG CAGCTGGCAA AGTTGGAGAT GACCCTGCTG TGTGGCAGCT
     9721 AAAGAACTCT GCCAAGGTGA TGGTGACCAA TGTGACATCA TTGCTTAAGA CAGTAAAAGC
     9781 CGTGGAAGAT GAGGCCACCA AAGGCACTCG GGCCCTGGAG GCAACCACAG AACACATACG
     9841 GCAGGAGCTG GCGGTTTTCT GTTCCCCAGA GCCACCTGCC AAGACCTCTA CCCCAGAAGA
     9901 CTTCATCCGA ATGACCAAGG GTATCACCAT GGCAACCGCC AAGGCCGTTG CTGCTGGCAA
     9961 TTCCTGTCGC CAGGAAGATG TCATTGCCAC AGCCAATCTG AGCCGCCGTG CTATTGCAGA
    10021 TATGCTTCGG GCTTGCAAGG AAGCAGCTTA CCACCCAGAA GTGGCCCCTG ATGTGCGGCT
    10081 TCGAGCCCTG CACTATGGCC GGGAGTGTGC CAATGGCTAC CTGGAACTGC TGGACCATGT
    10141 ACTGCTGACC CTGCAGAAGC CAAGCCCAGA ACTGAAGCAG CAGTTGACAG GACATTCAAA
    10201 GCGTGTGGCT GGTTCCGTCA CTGAGCTCAT CCAGGCTGCT GAAGCCATGA AGGGAACAGA
    10261 ATGGGTAGAC CCAGAGGACC CCACAGTCAT TGCTGAGAAT GAGCTCCTGG GAGCTGCAGC
    10321 CGCCATTGAG GCTGCAGCCA AAAAGCTAGA GCAGCTGAAG CCCCGGGCCA AACCCAAGGA
    10381 GGCAGATGAG TCCTTGAACT TTGAGGAGCA GATACTAGAA GCTGCCAAGT CCATTGCAGC
    10441 AGCCACCAGT GCACTGGTAA AGGCTGCGTC GGCTGCCCAG AGAGAACTAG TGGCCCAAGG
    10501 GAAGGTGGGT GCCATTCCAG CCAATGCACT GGACGATGGG CAGTGGTCCC AGGGCCTCAT
    10561 TTCTGCTGCC CGGATGGTGG CTGCGGCCAC CAACAATCTG TGTGAGGCAG CCAATGCAGC
    10621 TGTACAAGGC CATGCCAGCC AGGAGAAGCT CATCTCATCA GCCAAGCAGG TAGCTGCCTC
    10681 CACAGCCCAG CTCCTTGTGG CCTGCAAGGT CAAGGCTGAC CAGGACTCGG AGGCAATGAA
    10741 ACGACTTCAG GCTGCTGGCA ACGCAGTGAA GCGAGCCTCA GATAATCTGG TGAAAGCAGC
    10801 ACAGAAGGCT GCAGCCTTTG AAGAGCAGGA GAATGAGACA GTGGTGGTGA AAGAGAAGAT
    10861 GGTTGGCGGC ATTGCCCAGA TCATCGCAGC ACAGGAAGAA ATGCTTCGGA AGGAACGAGA
    10921 GCTGGAAGAG GCGCGGAAGA AACTGGCCCA GATCCGGCAG CAGCAGTACA AGTTTCTGCC
    10981 TTCAGAGCTT CGAGATGAGC ACTAAGCGGC CGCTCTAGAG TCAACTAACT TAAGCTAGCA
    11041 ACGGTTTCCC TCTAGCGGGA TCAATTCCGC CCCCCCCCCC TAACGTTACT GGCCGAAGCC
    11101 GCTTGGAATA AGGCCGGTGT GCGTTTGTCT ATATGTTATT TTCCACCATA TTGCCGTCTT
    11161 TTGGCAATGT GAGGGCCCGG AAACCTGGCC CTGTCTTCTT GACGAGCATT CCTAGGGGTC
    11221 TTTCCCCTCT CGCCAAAGGA ATGCAAGGTC TGTTGAATGT CGTGAAGGAA GCAGTTCCTC
    11281 TGGAAGCTTC TTGAAGACAA ACAACGTCTG TAGCGACCCT TTGCAGGCAG CGGAACCCCC
    11341 CACCTGGCGA CAGGTGCCTC TGCGGCCAAA AGCCACGTGT ATAAGATACA CCTGCAAAGG
    11401 CGGCACAACC CCAGTGCCAC GTTGTGAGTT GGATAGTTGT GGAAAGAGTC AAATGGCTCT
    11461 CCTCAAGCGT ATTCAACAAG GGGCTGAAGG ATGCCCAGAA GGTACCCCAT TGTATGGGAT
    11521 CTGATCTGGG GCCTCGGTGC ACATGCTTTA CATGTGTTTA GTCGAGGTTA AAAAACGTCT
    11581 AGGCCCCCCG AACCACGGGG ACGTGGTTTT CCTTTGAAAA ACACGATAAT ACCATGACCG
    11641 AGTACAAGCC CACGGTGCGC CTCGCCACCC GCGACGACGT CCCCAGGGCC GTACGCACCC
    11701 TCGCCGCCGC GTTCGCCGAC TACCCCGCCA CGCGCCACAC CGTCGATCCG GACCGCCACA
    11761 TCGAGCGGGT CACCGAGCTG CAAGAACTCT TCCTCACGCG CGTCGGGCTC GACATCGGCA
    11821 AGGTGTGGGT CGCGGACGAC GGCGCCGCGG TGGCGGTCTG GACCACGCCG GAGAGCGTCG
    11881 AAGCGGGGGC GGTGTTCGCC GAGATCGGCC CGCGCATGGC CGAGTTGAGC GGTTCCCGGC
    11941 TGGCCGCGCA GCAACAGATG GAAGGCCTCC TGGCGCCGCA CCGGCCCAAG GAGCCCGCGT
    12001 GGTTCCTGGC CACCGTCGGC GTCTCGCCCG ACCACCAGGG CAAGGGTCTG GGCAGCGCCG
    12061 TCGTGCTCCC CGGAGTGGAG GCGGCCGAGC GCGCCGGGGT GCCCGCCTTC CTGGAGACCT
    12121 CCGCGCCCCG CAACCTCCCC TTCTACGAGC GGCTCGGCTT CACCGTCACC GCCGACGTCG
    12181 AGTGCCCGAA GGACCGCGCG ACCTGGTGCA TGACCCGCAA GCCCGGTGCC TGATCGATGA
    12241 TCTAGAGCTC GCTGATCAGC CTCGACTGTG CCTTCTAGTT GCCAGCCATC TGTTGTTTGC
    12301 CCCTCCCCCG TGCCTTCCTT GACCCTGGAA GGTGCCACTC CCACTGTCCT TTCCTAATAA
    12361 AATGAGGAAA TTGCATCGCA TTGTCTGAGT AGGTGTCATT CTATTCTGGG GGGTGGGGTG
    12421 GGGCAGGACA GCAAGGGGGA GGATTGGGAA GACAATAGCA GGCATGCTGG GGATGCGGTG
    12481 GGCTCTATGG CTTCTGAGGC GGAAAGAACC TGCAGCCCAA GCTTGGCGTA ATCATGGTCA
    12541 TAGCTGTTTC CTGTGTGAAA TTGTTATCCG CTCACAATTC CACACAACAT ACGAGCCGGA
    12601 AGCATAAAGT GTAAAGCCTG GGGTGCCTAA TGAGTGAGCT AACTCACATT AATTGCGTTG
    12661 CGCTCACTGC CCGCTTTCCA GTCGGGAAAC CTGTCGTGCC AGCGGATCTT AAAAGTTTTG
    12721 TTACTTTATA GAAGAAATTT TGAGTTTTTG TTTTTTTTTA ATAAATAAAT AAACATAAAT
    12781 AAATTGTTTG TTGAATTTAT TATTAGTATG TAAGTGTAAA TATAATAAAA CTTAATATCT
    12841 ATTCAAATTA ATAAATAAAC CTCGATATAC AGACCGATAA AACACATGCG TCAATTTTAC
    12901 GCATGATTAT CTTTAACGTA CGTCACAATA TGATTATCTT TCTAGGGTTA ATCTAGTATA
    12961 CGCGTTTAAT TAATCCAGCT TTTGTTCCCT TTAGTGAGGG TTAATTGCGC GCTTGGCGTA
    13021 ATCATGGTCA TAGCTGTTTC CTGTGTGAAA TTGTTATCCG CTCACAATTC CACACAACAT
    13081 ACGAGCCGGA AGCATAAAGT GTAAAGCCTG GGGTGCCTAA TGAGTGAGCT AACTCACATT
    13141 AATTGCGTTG CGCTCACTGC CCGCTTTCCA GTCGGGAAAC CTGTCGTGCC AGCTGCATTA
    13201 ATGAATCGGC CAACGCGCGG GGAGAGGCGG TTTGCGTATT GGGCGCTCTT CCGCTTCCTC
    13261 GCTCACTGAC TCGCTGCGCT CGGTCGTTCG GCTGCGGCGA GCGGTATCAG CTCACTCAAA
    13321 GGCGGTAATA CGGTTATCCA CAGAATCAGG GGATAACGCA GGAAAGAACA TGTGAGCAAA
    13381 AGGCCAGCAA AAGGCCAGGA ACCGTAAAAA GGCCGCGTTG CTGGCGTTTT TCCATAGGCT
    13441 CCGCCCCCCT GACGAGCATC ACAAAAATCG ACGCTCAAGT CAGAGGTGGC GAAACCCGAC
    13501 AGGACTATAA AGATACCAGG CGTTTCCCCC TGGAAGCTCC CTCGTGCGCT CTCCTGTTCC
    13561 GACCCTGCCG CTTACCGGAT ACCTGTCCGC CTTTCTCCCT TCGGGAAGCG TGGCGCTTTC
    13621 TCATAGCTCA CGCTGTAGGT ATCTCAGTTC GGTGTAGGTC GTTCGCTCCA AGCTGGGCTG
    13681 TGTGCACGAA CCCCCCGTTC AGCCCGACCG CTGCGCCTTA TCCGGTAACT ATCGTCTTGA
    13741 GTCCAACCCG GTAAGACACG ACTTATCGCC ACTGGCAGCA GCCACTGGTA ACAGGATTAG
    13801 CAGAGCGAGG TATGTAGGCG GTGCTACAGA GTTCTTGAAG TGGTGGCCTA ACTACGGCTA
    13861 CACTAGAAGG ACAGTATTTG GTATCTGCGC TCTGCTGAAG CCAGTTACCT TCGGAAAAAG
    13921 AGTTGGTAGC TCTTGATCCG GCAAACAAAC CACCGCTGGT AGCGGTGGTT TTTTTGTTTG
    13981 CAAGCAGCAG ATTACGCGCA GAAAAAAAGG ATCTCAAGAA GATCCTTTGA TCTTTTCTAC
    14041 GGGGTCTGAC GCTCAGTGGA ACGAAAACTC ACGTTAAGGG ATTTTGGTCA TGAGATTATC
    14101 AAAAAGGATC TTCACCTAGA TCCTTTTAAA TTAAAAATGA AGTTTTAAAT CAATCTAAAG
    14161 TATATATGAG TAAACTTGGT CTGACAGTTA CCAATGCTTA ATCAGTGAGG CACCTATCTC
    14221 AGCGATCTGT CTATTTCGTT CATCCATAGT TGCCTGACTC CCCGTCGTGT AGATAACTAC
    14281 GATACGGGAG GGCTTACCAT CTGGCCCCAG TGCTGCAATG ATACCGCGAG ACCCACGCTC
    14341 ACCGGCTCCA GATTTATCAG CAATAAACCA GCCAGCCGGA AGGGCCGAGC GCAGAAGTGG
    14401 TCCTGCAACT TTATCCGCCT CCATCCAGTC TATTAATTGT TGCCGGGAAG CTAGAGTAAG
    14461 TAGTTCGCCA GTTAATAGTT TGCGCAACGT TGTTGCCATT GCTACAGGCA TCGTGGTGTC
    14521 ACGCTCGTCG TTTGGTATGG CTTCATTCAG CTCCGGTTCC CAACGATCAA GGCGAGTTAC
    14581 ATGATCCCCC ATGTTGTGCA AAAAAGCGGT TAGCTCCTTC GGTCCTCCGA TCGTTGTCAG
    14641 AAGTAAGTTG GCCGCAGTGT TATCACTCAT GGTTATGGCA GCACTGCATA ATTCTCTTAC
    14701 TGTCATGCCA TCCGTAAGAT GCTTTTCTGT GACTGGTGAG TACTCAACCA AGTCATTCTG
    14761 AGAATAGTGT ATGCGGCGAC CGAGTTGCTC TTGCCCGGCG TCAATACGGG ATAATACCGC
    14821 GCCACATAGC AGAACTTTAA AAGTGCTCAT CATTGGAAAA CGTTCTTCGG GGCGAAAACT
    14881 CTCAAGGATC TTACCGCTGT TGAGATCCAG TTCGATGTAA CCCACTCGTG CACCCAACTG
    14941 ATCTTCAGCA TCTTTTACTT TCACCAGCGT TTCTGGGTGA GCAAAAACAG GAAGGCAAAA
    15001 TGCCGCAAAA AAGGGAATAA GGGCGACACG GAAATGTTGA ATACTCATAC TCTTCCTTTT
    15061 TCAATATTAT TGAAGCATTT ATCAGGGTTA TTGTCTCATG AGCGGATACA TATTTGAATG
    15121 TATTTAGAAA AATAAACAAA TAGGGGTTCC GCGCACATTT CCCCGAAAAG TGCCAC
//
