# Supplementary material for: A nano-liquid hub integrating growth and immune-evasion signaling to promote cell survival
Source: bioRxiv preprint, doi:10.1101/2021.12.30.474523, version 5 (2026-03-18)
Supplement: Supplementary data S1 [file 474523_file08.zip › DataS1_DNAfiles/007_pPBpuro-Zyxin.gb]

LOCUS       pPBpuro_Zyxin           8663 bp ds-DNA     linear       15-SEP-2020
DEFINITION  .
ACCESSION   
VERSION     
SOURCE      .
  ORGANISM  .
COMMENT     
COMMENT     
COMMENT     ApEinfo:methylated:1
FEATURES             Location/Qualifiers
     misc_feature    3..459
                     /label=f1 origin
                     /ApEinfo_fwdcolor=cyan
                     /ApEinfo_revcolor=green
                     /ApEinfo_graphicformat=arrow_data {{0 1 2 0 0 -1} {} 0}
                     width 5 offset 0
     misc_feature    2747..2762
                     /label=MCS
                     /ApEinfo_fwdcolor=#ffff66
                     /ApEinfo_revcolor=#ffff66
                     /ApEinfo_graphicformat=arrow_data {{0 1 2 0 0 -1} {} 0}
                     width 5 offset 0
     misc_feature    1147..1391
                     /label=CMV IE (enhancer)
                     /ApEinfo_fwdcolor=#7ffe07
                     /ApEinfo_revcolor=green
                     /ApEinfo_graphicformat=arrow_data {{0 1 2 0 0 -1} {} 0}
                     width 5 offset 0
     misc_feature    670..983
                     /label=PiggyBac 5' terminal repeat (complement)
                     /ApEinfo_fwdcolor=#fb0106
                     /ApEinfo_revcolor=green
                     /ApEinfo_graphicformat=arrow_data {{0 1 2 0 0 -1} {} 0}
                     width 5 offset 0
     misc_feature    1641..2728
                     /label=CAG promoter with artificial intron
                     /ApEinfo_fwdcolor=#21fe80
                     /ApEinfo_revcolor=green
                     /ApEinfo_graphicformat=arrow_data {{0 1 2 0 0 -1} {} 0}
                     width 5 offset 0
     misc_feature    1373..1670
                     /label=chicken beta actin promoter
                     /ApEinfo_fwdcolor=#0f7ffe
                     /ApEinfo_revcolor=green
                     /ApEinfo_graphicformat=arrow_data {{0 1 2 0 0 -1} {} 0}
                     width 5 offset 0
     misc_feature    2735..2746
                     /label=MCS (BamHI, EcoRI, XhoI, NotI)
                     /ApEinfo_fwdcolor=#800080
                     /ApEinfo_revcolor=green
                     /ApEinfo_graphicformat=arrow_data {{0 1 2 0 0 -1} {} 0}
                     width 5 offset 0
     misc_feature    4493..4500
                     /label=MCS (BamHI, EcoRI, XhoI, NotI)(1)
                     /ApEinfo_label=MCS (BamHI, EcoRI, XhoI, NotI)
                     /ApEinfo_fwdcolor=#800080
                     /ApEinfo_revcolor=green
                     /ApEinfo_graphicformat=arrow_data {{0 1 2 0 0 -1} {} 0}
                     width 5 offset 0
     misc_feature    4510..5119
                     /label=IRES sequence from ECMV
                     /ApEinfo_fwdcolor=#0f7ffe
                     /ApEinfo_revcolor=green
                     /ApEinfo_graphicformat=arrow_data {{0 1 2 0 0 -1} {} 0}
                     width 5 offset 0
     misc_feature    5121..5720
                     /label=puromycin-N-acetyl-transferase
                     /ApEinfo_fwdcolor=#21fe80
                     /ApEinfo_revcolor=green
                     /ApEinfo_graphicformat=arrow_data {{0 1 2 0 0 -1} {} 0}
                     width 5 offset 0
     misc_feature    5753..5977
                     /label=polyA_signal_sequence
                     /ApEinfo_fwdcolor=#fc8008
                     /ApEinfo_revcolor=green
                     /ApEinfo_graphicformat=arrow_data {{0 1 2 0 0 -1} {} 0}
                     width 5 offset 0
     misc_feature    6197..6438
                     /label=PiggyBac 3'ÃÂÃÂÃÂÃÂ terminal repeat domain
                     /ApEinfo_fwdcolor=#fb0106
                     /ApEinfo_revcolor=green
                     /ApEinfo_graphicformat=arrow_data {{0 1 2 0 0 -1} {} 0}
                     width 5 offset 0
     misc_feature    6934..7374
                     /label=Col E1 origin
                     /ApEinfo_fwdcolor=cyan
                     /ApEinfo_revcolor=green
                     /ApEinfo_graphicformat=arrow_data {{0 1 2 0 0 -1} {} 0}
                     width 5 offset 0
     misc_feature    7675..8535
                     /label=Ampicillin resistance gene
                     /ApEinfo_fwdcolor=cyan
                     /ApEinfo_revcolor=green
                     /ApEinfo_graphicformat=arrow_data {{0 1 2 0 0 -1} {} 0}
                     width 5 offset 0
     misc_feature    2774..4492
                     /label=human Zyxin (NM_001010972.1)
                     /ApEinfo_fwdcolor=#ffa3b6
                     /ApEinfo_revcolor=#ffa3b6
                     /ApEinfo_graphicformat=arrow_data {{0 1 2 0 0 -1} {} 0}
                     width 5 offset 0
ORIGIN
        1 CTAAATTGTA AGCGTTAATA TTTTGTTAAA ATTCGCGTTA AATTTTTGTT AAATCAGCTC
       61 ATTTTTTAAC CAATAGGCCG AAATCGGCAA AATCCCTTAT AAATCAAAAG AATAGACCGA
      121 GATAGGGTTG AGTGTTGTTC CAGTTTGGAA CAAGAGTCCA CTATTAAAGA ACGTGGACTC
      181 CAACGTCAAA GGNNNNNNNN NNNNNNNNNN NNNNNNNNNN NNNNNNNNNN NNNNNNNNNN
      241 NTNNNNNNNN NNNNNNNNNN NNNNNNNNNN NNNNNNNNNN NNNNNNNNNN NNNNNNNNNN
      301 NNNNNNNNNN NNNNNNNNNN NNNNNNNNNN NNNGNNNNNN NNNNNNNNNN NNNNNNNNNN
      361 NNNNNNNNNN NNNNNNNNNN NNNNNNNNNN NNNNNNNNNN NNNNNNNNNN NNNNNNNNNN
      421 NNNNNNNNNN NNNNNNNNNN NNNNNNNNNN NNNNNNNNCC CATTCGCCAT TCAGGCTGCG
      481 CAACTGTTGG GAAGGGCGAT CGGTGCGGGC CTCTTCGCTA TTACGCCAGC TGGCGAAAGG
      541 GGGATGTGCT GCAAGGCGAT TAAGTTGGGT AACGCCAGGG TTTTCCCAGT CACGACGTTG
      601 TAAAACGACG GCCAGTGAGC GCGCGTAATA CGACTCACTA TAGGGCGAAT TGGGGCGCGC
      661 CATTCTAGAT TAACCCTAGA AAGATAGTCT GCGTAAAATT GACGCATGCA TTCTTGAAAT
      721 ATTGCTCTCT CTTTCTAAAT AGCGCGAATC CGTCGCTGTG CATTTAGGAC ATCTCAGTCG
      781 CCGCTTGGAG CTCCCGTGAG GCGTGCTTGT CAATGCGGTA AGTGTCACTG ATTTTGAACT
      841 ATAACGACCG CGTGAGTCAA AATGACGCAT GATTATCTTT TACGTGACTT TTAAGATTTA
      901 ACTCATACGA TAATTATATT GTTATTTCAT GTTCTACTTA CGTGATAACT TATTATATAT
      961 ATATTTTCTT GTTATAGATA TCAACTAGAA TGCTAGCATG GGCCCATCTC GACATTGATT
     1021 ATTGACTAGT TATTAATAGT AATCAATTAC GGGGTCATTA GTTCATAGCC CATATATGGA
     1081 GTTCCGCGTT ACATAACTTA CGGTAAATGG CCCGCCTGGC TGACCGCCCA ACGACCCCCG
     1141 CCCATTGACG TCAATAATGA CGTATGTTCC CATAGTAACG CCAATAGGGA CTTTCCATTG
     1201 ACGTCAATGG GTGGACTATT TACGGTAAAC TGCCCACTTG GCAGTACATC AAGTGTATCA
     1261 TATGCCAAGT ACGCCCCCTA TTGACGTCAA TGACGGTAAA TGGCCCGCCT GGCATTATGC
     1321 CCAGTACATG ACCTTATGGG ACTTTCCTAC TTGGCAGTAC ATCTACGTAT TAGTCATCGC
     1381 TATTACCATG GGTCGAGGTG AGCCCCACGT TCTGCTTCAC TCTCCCCATC TCCCCCCCCT
     1441 CCCCACCCCC AATTTTGTAT TTATTTATTT TTTAATTATT TTGTGCAGCG ATGGGGGCGG
     1501 GGGGGGGGGG GGCGCGCGCC AGGCGGGGCG GGGCGGGGCG AGGGGCGGGG CGGGGCGAGG
     1561 CGGAGAGGTG CGGCGGCAGC CAATCAGAGC GGCGCGCTCC GAAAGTTTCC TTTTATGGCG
     1621 AGGCGGCGGC GGCGGCGGCC CTATAAAAAG CGAAGCGCGC GGCGGGCGGG AGTCGCTGCG
     1681 TTGCCTTCGC CCCGTGCCCC GCTCCGCGCC GCCTCGCGCC GCCCGCCCCG GCTCTGACTG
     1741 ACCGCGTTAC TCCCACAGGT GAGCGGGCGG GACGGCCCTT CTCCTCCGGG CTGTAATTAG
     1801 CGCTTGGTTT AATGACGGCT CGTTTCTTTT CTGTGGCTGC GTGAAAGCCT TAAAGGGCTC
     1861 CGGGAGGGCC CTTTGTGCGG GGGGGAGCGG CTCGGGGGGT GCGTGCGTGT GTGTGTGCGT
     1921 GGGGAGCGCC GCGTGCGGCC CGCGCTGCCC GGCGGCTGTG AGCGCTGCGG GCGCGGCGCG
     1981 GGGCTTTGTG CGCTCCGCGT GTGCGCGAGG GGAGCGCGGC CGGGGGCGGT GCCCCGCGGT
     2041 GCGGGGGGGC TGCGAGGGGA ACAAAGGCTG CGTGCGGGGT GTGTGCGTGG GGGGGTGAGC
     2101 AGGGGGTGTG GGCGCGGCGG TCGGGCTGTA ACCCCCCCCT GCACCCCCCT CCCCGAGTTG
     2161 CTGAGCACGG CCCGGCTTCG GGTGCGGGGC TCCGTGCGGG GCGTGGCGCG GGGCTCGCCG
     2221 TGCCGGGCGG GGGGTGGCGG CAGGTGGGGG TGCCGGGCGG GGCGGGGCCG CCTCGGGCCG
     2281 GGGAGGGCTC GGGGGAGGGG CGCGGCGGCC CCGGAGCGCC GGCGGCTGTC GAGGCGCGGC
     2341 GAGCCGCAGC CATTGCCTTT TATGGTAATC GTGCGAGAGG GCGCAGGGAC TTCCTTTGTC
     2401 CCAAATCTGT GCGGAGCCGA AATCTGGGAG GCGCCGCCGC ACCCCCTCTA GCGGGCGCGG
     2461 GGCGAAGCGG TGCGGCGCCG GCAGGAAGGA AATGGGCGGG GAGGGCCTTC GTGCGTCGCC
     2521 GCGCCGCCGT CCCCTTCTCC CTCTCCAGCC TCGGGGCTGT CCGCGGGGGG ACGGCTGCCT
     2581 TCGGGGGGGA CGGGGCAGGG CGGGGTTCGG CTTCTGGCGT GTGACCGGCG GCTCTAGAGC
     2641 CTCTGCTAAC CATGTTCATG CCTTCTTCTT TTTCCTACAG CTCCTGGGCA ACGTGCTGGT
     2701 TATTGTGCTG TCTCATCATT TTGGCAAAGA ATTGGGATCC GAATTCTGCA GTCGACGGTA
     2761 CCGGCGCGCT AGTATGGCGG CCCCCCGCCC GTCTCCCGCG ATCTCCGTTT CGGTCTCGGC
     2821 TCCGGCTTTT TACGCCCCGC AGAAGAAGTT CGGCCCTGTG GTGGCCCCAA AGCCCAAAGT
     2881 GAATCCCTTC CGGCCCGGGG ACAGCGAGCC TCCCCCGGCA CCCGGGGCCC AGCGCGCACA
     2941 GATGGGCCGG GTGGGCGAGA TTCCCCCGCC GCCCCCGGAA GACTTTCCCC TGCCTCCACC
     3001 TCCCCTTGCT GGGGATGGCG ACGATGCAGA GGGTGCTCTG GGAGGTGCCT TCCCGCCGCC
     3061 CCCTCCCCCG ATCGAGGAAT CATTTCCCCC TGCGCCTCTG GAGGAGGAGA TCTTCCCTTC
     3121 CCCGCCGCCT CCTCCGGAGG AGGAGGGAGG GCCTGAGGCC CCCATACCGC CCCCACCACA
     3181 GCCCAGGGAG AAGGTGAGCA GTATTGATTT GGAGATCGAC TCTCTGTCCT CACTGCTGGA
     3241 TGACATGACC AAGAATGATC CTTTCAAAGC CCGGGTGTCA TCTGGATATG TGCCCCCACC
     3301 AGTGGCCACT CCATTCAGTT CCAAGTCCAG TACCAAGCCT GCAGCCGGGG GCACAGCACC
     3361 CCTGCCTCCT TGGAAGTCCC CTTCCAGCTC CCAGCCTCTG CCCCAGGTTC CGGCTCCGGC
     3421 TCAGAGCCAG ACACAGTTCC ATGTTCAGCC CCAGCCCCAG CCCAAGCCTC AGGTCCAACT
     3481 CCATGTCCAG TCCCAGACCC AGCCTGTGTC TTTGGCTAAC ACCCAGCCCC GAGGGCCCCC
     3541 AGCCTCATCT CCGGCTCCAG CCCCTAAGTT TTCTCCAGTG ACTCCTAAGT TTACTCCTGT
     3601 GGCTTCCAAG TTCAGTCCTG GAGCCCCAGG TGGATCTGGG TCACAACCAA ATCAAAAATT
     3661 GGGGCACCCC GAAGCTCTTT CTGCTGGCAC AGGCTCCCCT CAACCTCCCA GCTTCACCTA
     3721 TGCCCAGCAG AGGGAGAAGC CCCGAGTGCA GGAGAAGCAG CACCCCGTGC CCCCACCGGC
     3781 TCAGAACCAA AACCAGGTGC GCTCCCCTGG GGCCCCAGGG CCCCTGACTC TGAAGGAGGT
     3841 GGAGGAGCTG GAGCAGCTGA CCCAGCAGCT AATGCAGGAC ATGGAGCATC CTCAGAGGCA
     3901 GAATGTGGCT GTCAACGAAC TCTGCGGCCG ATGCCATCAA CCCCTGGCCC GGGCGCAGCC
     3961 AGCCGTCCGC GCTCTAGGGC AGCTGTTCCA CATCGCCTGC TTCACCTGCC ACCAGTGTGC
     4021 GCAGCAGCTC CAGGGCCAGC AGTTCTACAG TCTGGAGGGG GCGCCGTACT GCGAGGGCTG
     4081 TTACACTGAC ACCCTGGAGA AGTGTAACAC CTGCGGGGAG CCCATCACTG ACCGCATGCT
     4141 GAGGGCCACG GGCAAGGCCT ATCACCCGCA CTGCTTCACC TGTGTGGTCT GCGCCCGCCC
     4201 CCTGGAGGGC ACCTCCTTCA TCGTGGACCA GGCCAACCGG CCCCACTGTG TCCCCGACTA
     4261 CCACAAGCAG TACGCCCCGA GGTGCTCCGT CTGCTCTGAG CCCATCATGC CTGAGCCTGG
     4321 CCGAGATGAG ACTGTGCGAG TGGTCGCCCT GGACAAGAAC TTCCACATGA AGTGTTACAA
     4381 GTGTGAGGAC TGCGGGAAGC CCCTGTCGAT TGAGGCAGAT GACAATGGCT GCTTCCCCCT
     4441 GGACGGTCAC GTGCTCTGTC GGAAGTGCCA CACTGCTAGA GCCCAGACCT GAGCGGCCGC
     4501 TCTAGAGTCA ACTAACTTAA GCTAGCAACG GTTTCCCTCT AGCGGGATCA ATTCCGCCCC
     4561 CCCCCCCTAA CGTTACTGGC CGAAGCCGCT TGGAATAAGG CCGGTGTGCG TTTGTCTATA
     4621 TGTTATTTTC CACCATATTG CCGTCTTTTG GCAATGTGAG GGCCCGGAAA CCTGGCCCTG
     4681 TCTTCTTGAC GAGCATTCCT AGGGGTCTTT CCCCTCTCGC CAAAGGAATG CAAGGTCTGT
     4741 TGAATGTCGT GAAGGAAGCA GTTCCTCTGG AAGCTTCTTG AAGACAAACA ACGTCTGTAG
     4801 CGACCCTTTG CAGGCAGCGG AACCCCCCAC CTGGCGACAG GTGCCTCTGC GGCCAAAAGC
     4861 CACGTGTATA AGATACACCT GCAAAGGCGG CACAACCCCA GTGCCACGTT GTGAGTTGGA
     4921 TAGTTGTGGA AAGAGTCAAA TGGCTCTCCT CAAGCGTATT CAACAAGGGG CTGAAGGATG
     4981 CCCAGAAGGT ACCCCATTGT ATGGGATCTG ATCTGGGGCC TCGGTGCACA TGCTTTACAT
     5041 GTGTTTAGTC GAGGTTAAAA AACGTCTAGG CCCCCCGAAC CACGGGGACG TGGTTTTCCT
     5101 TTGAAAAACA CGATAATACC ATGACCGAGT ACAAGCCCAC GGTGCGCCTC GCCACCCGCG
     5161 ACGACGTCCC CAGGGCCGTA CGCACCCTCG CCGCCGCGTT CGCCGACTAC CCCGCCACGC
     5221 GCCACACCGT CGATCCGGAC CGCCACATCG AGCGGGTCAC CGAGCTGCAA GAACTCTTCC
     5281 TCACGCGCGT CGGGCTCGAC ATCGGCAAGG TGTGGGTCGC GGACGACGGC GCCGCGGTGG
     5341 CGGTCTGGAC CACGCCGGAG AGCGTCGAAG CGGGGGCGGT GTTCGCCGAG ATCGGCCCGC
     5401 GCATGGCCGA GTTGAGCGGT TCCCGGCTGG CCGCGCAGCA ACAGATGGAA GGCCTCCTGG
     5461 CGCCGCACCG GCCCAAGGAG CCCGCGTGGT TCCTGGCCAC CGTCGGCGTC TCGCCCGACC
     5521 ACCAGGGCAA GGGTCTGGGC AGCGCCGTCG TGCTCCCCGG AGTGGAGGCG GCCGAGCGCG
     5581 CCGGGGTGCC CGCCTTCCTG GAGACCTCCG CGCCCCGCAA CCTCCCCTTC TACGAGCGGC
     5641 TCGGCTTCAC CGTCACCGCC GACGTCGAGT GCCCGAAGGA CCGCGCGACC TGGTGCATGA
     5701 CCCGCAAGCC CGGTGCCTGA TCGATGATCT AGAGCTCGCT GATCAGCCTC GACTGTGCCT
     5761 TCTAGTTGCC AGCCATCTGT TGTTTGCCCC TCCCCCGTGC CTTCCTTGAC CCTGGAAGGT
     5821 GCCACTCCCA CTGTCCTTTC CTAATAAAAT GAGGAAATTG CATCGCATTG TCTGAGTAGG
     5881 TGTCATTCTA TTCTGGGGGG TGGGGTGGGG CAGGACAGCA AGGGGGAGGA TTGGGAAGAC
     5941 AATAGCAGGC ATGCTGGGGA TGCGGTGGGC TCTATGGCTT CTGAGGCGGA AAGAACCTGC
     6001 AGCCCAAGCT TGGCGTAATC ATGGTCATAG CTGTTTCCTG TGTGAAATTG TTATCCGCTC
     6061 ACAATTCCAC ACAACATACG AGCCGGAAGC ATAAAGTGTA AAGCCTGGGG TGCCTAATGA
     6121 GTGAGCTAAC TCACATTAAT TGCGTTGCGC TCACTGCCCG CTTTCCAGTC GGGAAACCTG
     6181 TCGTGCCAGC GGATCTTAAA AGTTTTGTTA CTTTATAGAA GAAATTTTGA GTTTTTGTTT
     6241 TTTTTTAATA AATAAATAAA CATAAATAAA TTGTTTGTTG AATTTATTAT TAGTATGTAA
     6301 GTGTAAATAT AATAAAACTT AATATCTATT CAAATTAATA AATAAACCTC GATATACAGA
     6361 CCGATAAAAC ACATGCGTCA ATTTTACGCA TGATTATCTT TAACGTACGT CACAATATGA
     6421 TTATCTTTCT AGGGTTAATC TAGTATACGC GTTTAATTAA TCCAGCTTTT GTTCCCTTTA
     6481 GTGAGGGTTA ATTGCGCGCT TGGCGTAATC ATGGTCATAG CTGTTTCCTG TGTGAAATTG
     6541 TTATCCGCTC ACAATTCCAC ACAACATACG AGCCGGAAGC ATAAAGTGTA AAGCCTGGGG
     6601 TGCCTAATGA GTGAGCTAAC TCACATTAAT TGCGTTGCGC TCACTGCCCG CTTTCCAGTC
     6661 GGGAAACCTG TCGTGCCAGC TGCATTAATG AATCGGCCAA CGCGCGGGGA GAGGCGGTTT
     6721 GCGTATTGGG CGCTCTTCCG CTTCCTCGCT CACTGACTCG CTGCGCTCGG TCGTTCGGCT
     6781 GCGGCGAGCG GTATCAGCTC ACTCAAAGGC GGTAATACGG TTATCCACAG AATCAGGGGA
     6841 TAACGCAGGA AAGAACATGT GAGCAAAAGG CCAGCAAAAG GCCAGGAACC GTAAAAAGGC
     6901 CGCGTTGCTG GCGTTTTTCC ATAGGCTCCG CCCCCCTGAC GAGCATCACA AAAATCGACG
     6961 CTCAAGTCAG AGGTGGCGAA ACCCGACAGG ACTATAAAGA TACCAGGCGT TTCCCCCTGG
     7021 AAGCTCCCTC GTGCGCTCTC CTGTTCCGAC CCTGCCGCTT ACCGGATACC TGTCCGCCTT
     7081 TCTCCCTTCG GGAAGCGTGG CGCTTTCTCA TAGCTCACGC TGTAGGTATC TCAGTTCGGT
     7141 GTAGGTCGTT CGCTCCAAGC TGGGCTGTGT GCACGAACCC CCCGTTCAGC CCGACCGCTG
     7201 CGCCTTATCC GGTAACTATC GTCTTGAGTC CAACCCGGTA AGACACGACT TATCGCCACT
     7261 GGCAGCAGCC ACTGGTAACA GGATTAGCAG AGCGAGGTAT GTAGGCGGTG CTACAGAGTT
     7321 CTTGAAGTGG TGGCCTAACT ACGGCTACAC TAGAAGGACA GTATTTGGTA TCTGCGCTCT
     7381 GCTGAAGCCA GTTACCTTCG GAAAAAGAGT TGGTAGCTCT TGATCCGGCA AACAAACCAC
     7441 CGCTGGTAGC GGTGGTTTTT TTGTTTGCAA GCAGCAGATT ACGCGCAGAA AAAAAGGATC
     7501 TCAAGAAGAT CCTTTGATCT TTTCTACGGG GTCTGACGCT CAGTGGAACG AAAACTCACG
     7561 TTAAGGGATT TTGGTCATGA GATTATCAAA AAGGATCTTC ACCTAGATCC TTTTAAATTA
     7621 AAAATGAAGT TTTAAATCAA TCTAAAGTAT ATATGAGTAA ACTTGGTCTG ACAGTTACCA
     7681 ATGCTTAATC AGTGAGGCAC CTATCTCAGC GATCTGTCTA TTTCGTTCAT CCATAGTTGC
     7741 CTGACTCCCC GTCGTGTAGA TAACTACGAT ACGGGAGGGC TTACCATCTG GCCCCAGTGC
     7801 TGCAATGATA CCGCGAGACC CACGCTCACC GGCTCCAGAT TTATCAGCAA TAAACCAGCC
     7861 AGCCGGAAGG GCCGAGCGCA GAAGTGGTCC TGCAACTTTA TCCGCCTCCA TCCAGTCTAT
     7921 TAATTGTTGC CGGGAAGCTA GAGTAAGTAG TTCGCCAGTT AATAGTTTGC GCAACGTTGT
     7981 TGCCATTGCT ACAGGCATCG TGGTGTCACG CTCGTCGTTT GGTATGGCTT CATTCAGCTC
     8041 CGGTTCCCAA CGATCAAGGC GAGTTACATG ATCCCCCATG TTGTGCAAAA AAGCGGTTAG
     8101 CTCCTTCGGT CCTCCGATCG TTGTCAGAAG TAAGTTGGCC GCAGTGTTAT CACTCATGGT
     8161 TATGGCAGCA CTGCATAATT CTCTTACTGT CATGCCATCC GTAAGATGCT TTTCTGTGAC
     8221 TGGTGAGTAC TCAACCAAGT CATTCTGAGA ATAGTGTATG CGGCGACCGA GTTGCTCTTG
     8281 CCCGGCGTCA ATACGGGATA ATACCGCGCC ACATAGCAGA ACTTTAAAAG TGCTCATCAT
     8341 TGGAAAACGT TCTTCGGGGC GAAAACTCTC AAGGATCTTA CCGCTGTTGA GATCCAGTTC
     8401 GATGTAACCC ACTCGTGCAC CCAACTGATC TTCAGCATCT TTTACTTTCA CCAGCGTTTC
     8461 TGGGTGAGCA AAAACAGGAA GGCAAAATGC CGCAAAAAAG GGAATAAGGG CGACACGGAA
     8521 ATGTTGAATA CTCATACTCT TCCTTTTTCA ATATTATTGA AGCATTTATC AGGGTTATTG
     8581 TCTCATGAGC GGATACATAT TTGAATGTAT TTAGAAAAAT AAACAAATAG GGGTTCCGCG
     8641 CACATTTCCC CGAAAAGTGC CAC   
//
