# Supplementary material for: A nano-liquid hub integrating growth and immune-evasion signaling to promote cell survival
Source: bioRxiv preprint, doi:10.1101/2021.12.30.474523, version 5 (2026-03-18)
Supplement: Supplementary data S1 [file 474523_file08.zip › DataS1_DNAfiles/008_pPBpuro-mEGFP-SG-Zyxin.gb]

LOCUS       pPBpuro_mEGFP_SG        9404 bp ds-DNA     linear       15-SEP-2020
DEFINITION  .
ACCESSION   
VERSION     
SOURCE      .
  ORGANISM  .
COMMENT     
COMMENT     ApEinfo:methylated:1
FEATURES             Location/Qualifiers
     misc_feature    3491..3508
                     /label=SG
                     /ApEinfo_fwdcolor=#aefcff
                     /ApEinfo_revcolor=#aefcff
                     /ApEinfo_graphicformat=arrow_data {{0 1 2 0 0 -1} {} 0}
                     width 5 offset 0
     misc_feature    3..459
                     /label=f1 origin
                     /ApEinfo_fwdcolor=cyan
                     /ApEinfo_revcolor=green
                     /ApEinfo_graphicformat=arrow_data {{0 1 2 0 0 -1} {} 0}
                     width 5 offset 0
     misc_feature    7675..8115
                     /label=Col E1 origin
                     /ApEinfo_fwdcolor=cyan
                     /ApEinfo_revcolor=green
                     /ApEinfo_graphicformat=arrow_data {{0 1 2 0 0 -1} {} 0}
                     width 5 offset 0
     misc_feature    2747..2762
                     /label=MCS
                     /ApEinfo_fwdcolor=#ffff66
                     /ApEinfo_revcolor=#ffff66
                     /ApEinfo_graphicformat=arrow_data {{0 1 2 0 0 -1} {} 0}
                     width 5 offset 0
     misc_feature    3392..3394
                     /label=A206K monomeric mutation
                     /ApEinfo_fwdcolor=#9ab1ff
                     /ApEinfo_revcolor=#9ab1ff
                     /ApEinfo_graphicformat=arrow_data {{0 1 2 0 0 -1} {} 0}
                     width 5 offset 0
     misc_feature    670..983
                     /label=PiggyBac 5' terminal repeat (complement)
                     /ApEinfo_fwdcolor=#fb0106
                     /ApEinfo_revcolor=green
                     /ApEinfo_graphicformat=arrow_data {{0 1 2 0 0 -1} {} 0}
                     width 5 offset 0
     misc_feature    1641..2728
                     /label=CAG promoter with artificial intron
                     /ApEinfo_fwdcolor=#21fe80
                     /ApEinfo_revcolor=green
                     /ApEinfo_graphicformat=arrow_data {{0 1 2 0 0 -1} {} 0}
                     width 5 offset 0
     misc_feature    1373..1670
                     /label=chicken beta actin promoter
                     /ApEinfo_fwdcolor=#0f7ffe
                     /ApEinfo_revcolor=green
                     /ApEinfo_graphicformat=arrow_data {{0 1 2 0 0 -1} {} 0}
                     width 5 offset 0
     misc_feature    2735..2746
                     /label=MCS (BamHI, EcoRI, XhoI, NotI)
                     /ApEinfo_fwdcolor=#800080
                     /ApEinfo_revcolor=green
                     /ApEinfo_graphicformat=arrow_data {{0 1 2 0 0 -1} {} 0}
                     width 5 offset 0
     misc_feature    1147..1391
                     /label=CMV IE (enhancer)
                     /ApEinfo_fwdcolor=#7ffe07
                     /ApEinfo_revcolor=green
                     /ApEinfo_graphicformat=arrow_data {{0 1 2 0 0 -1} {} 0}
                     width 5 offset 0
     misc_feature    8416..9276
                     /label=Ampicillin resistance gene
                     /ApEinfo_fwdcolor=cyan
                     /ApEinfo_revcolor=green
                     /ApEinfo_graphicformat=arrow_data {{0 1 2 0 0 -1} {} 0}
                     width 5 offset 0
     misc_feature    5234..5241
                     /label=MCS (BamHI, EcoRI, XhoI, NotI)(1)
                     /ApEinfo_label=MCS (BamHI, EcoRI, XhoI, NotI)
                     /ApEinfo_fwdcolor=#800080
                     /ApEinfo_revcolor=green
                     /ApEinfo_graphicformat=arrow_data {{0 1 2 0 0 -1} {} 0}
                     width 5 offset 0
     misc_feature    5251..5860
                     /label=IRES sequence from ECMV
                     /ApEinfo_fwdcolor=#0f7ffe
                     /ApEinfo_revcolor=green
                     /ApEinfo_graphicformat=arrow_data {{0 1 2 0 0 -1} {} 0}
                     width 5 offset 0
     misc_feature    5862..6461
                     /label=puromycin-N-acetyl-transferase
                     /ApEinfo_fwdcolor=#21fe80
                     /ApEinfo_revcolor=green
                     /ApEinfo_graphicformat=arrow_data {{0 1 2 0 0 -1} {} 0}
                     width 5 offset 0
     misc_feature    6494..6718
                     /label=polyA_signal_sequence
                     /ApEinfo_fwdcolor=#fc8008
                     /ApEinfo_revcolor=green
                     /ApEinfo_graphicformat=arrow_data {{0 1 2 0 0 -1} {} 0}
                     width 5 offset 0
     misc_feature    6938..7179
                     /label=PiggyBac 3'ÃÂÃÂÃÂÃÂÃÂÃÂÃÂÃÂ
                     terminal repeat domain
                     /ApEinfo_fwdcolor=#fb0106
                     /ApEinfo_revcolor=green
                     /ApEinfo_graphicformat=arrow_data {{0 1 2 0 0 -1} {} 0}
                     width 5 offset 0
     misc_feature    2774..3490
                     /label=mEGFP
                     /ApEinfo_fwdcolor=#acf999
                     /ApEinfo_revcolor=#acf999
                     /ApEinfo_graphicformat=arrow_data {{0 1 2 0 0 -1} {} 0}
                     width 5 offset 0
     misc_feature    3515..5233
                     /label=human Zyxin (NM_001010972.1)
                     /ApEinfo_fwdcolor=#ffa3b6
                     /ApEinfo_revcolor=#ffa3b6
                     /ApEinfo_graphicformat=arrow_data {{0 1 2 0 0 -1} {} 0}
                     width 5 offset 0
ORIGIN
        1 CTAAATTGTA AGCGTTAATA TTTTGTTAAA ATTCGCGTTA AATTTTTGTT AAATCAGCTC
       61 ATTTTTTAAC CAATAGGCCG AAATCGGCAA AATCCCTTAT AAATCAAAAG AATAGACCGA
      121 GATAGGGTTG AGTGTTGTTC CAGTTTGGAA CAAGAGTCCA CTATTAAAGA ACGTGGACTC
      181 CAACGTCAAA GGNNNNNNNN NNNNNNNNNN NNNNNNNNNN NNNNNNNNNN NNNNNNNNNN
      241 NTNNNNNNNN NNNNNNNNNN NNNNNNNNNN NNNNNNNNNN NNNNNNNNNN NNNNNNNNNN
      301 NNNNNNNNNN NNNNNNNNNN NNNNNNNNNN NNNGNNNNNN NNNNNNNNNN NNNNNNNNNN
      361 NNNNNNNNNN NNNNNNNNNN NNNNNNNNNN NNNNNNNNNN NNNNNNNNNN NNNNNNNNNN
      421 NNNNNNNNNN NNNNNNNNNN NNNNNNNNNN NNNNNNNNCC CATTCGCCAT TCAGGCTGCG
      481 CAACTGTTGG GAAGGGCGAT CGGTGCGGGC CTCTTCGCTA TTACGCCAGC TGGCGAAAGG
      541 GGGATGTGCT GCAAGGCGAT TAAGTTGGGT AACGCCAGGG TTTTCCCAGT CACGACGTTG
      601 TAAAACGACG GCCAGTGAGC GCGCGTAATA CGACTCACTA TAGGGCGAAT TGGGGCGCGC
      661 CATTCTAGAT TAACCCTAGA AAGATAGTCT GCGTAAAATT GACGCATGCA TTCTTGAAAT
      721 ATTGCTCTCT CTTTCTAAAT AGCGCGAATC CGTCGCTGTG CATTTAGGAC ATCTCAGTCG
      781 CCGCTTGGAG CTCCCGTGAG GCGTGCTTGT CAATGCGGTA AGTGTCACTG ATTTTGAACT
      841 ATAACGACCG CGTGAGTCAA AATGACGCAT GATTATCTTT TACGTGACTT TTAAGATTTA
      901 ACTCATACGA TAATTATATT GTTATTTCAT GTTCTACTTA CGTGATAACT TATTATATAT
      961 ATATTTTCTT GTTATAGATA TCAACTAGAA TGCTAGCATG GGCCCATCTC GACATTGATT
     1021 ATTGACTAGT TATTAATAGT AATCAATTAC GGGGTCATTA GTTCATAGCC CATATATGGA
     1081 GTTCCGCGTT ACATAACTTA CGGTAAATGG CCCGCCTGGC TGACCGCCCA ACGACCCCCG
     1141 CCCATTGACG TCAATAATGA CGTATGTTCC CATAGTAACG CCAATAGGGA CTTTCCATTG
     1201 ACGTCAATGG GTGGACTATT TACGGTAAAC TGCCCACTTG GCAGTACATC AAGTGTATCA
     1261 TATGCCAAGT ACGCCCCCTA TTGACGTCAA TGACGGTAAA TGGCCCGCCT GGCATTATGC
     1321 CCAGTACATG ACCTTATGGG ACTTTCCTAC TTGGCAGTAC ATCTACGTAT TAGTCATCGC
     1381 TATTACCATG GGTCGAGGTG AGCCCCACGT TCTGCTTCAC TCTCCCCATC TCCCCCCCCT
     1441 CCCCACCCCC AATTTTGTAT TTATTTATTT TTTAATTATT TTGTGCAGCG ATGGGGGCGG
     1501 GGGGGGGGGG GGCGCGCGCC AGGCGGGGCG GGGCGGGGCG AGGGGCGGGG CGGGGCGAGG
     1561 CGGAGAGGTG CGGCGGCAGC CAATCAGAGC GGCGCGCTCC GAAAGTTTCC TTTTATGGCG
     1621 AGGCGGCGGC GGCGGCGGCC CTATAAAAAG CGAAGCGCGC GGCGGGCGGG AGTCGCTGCG
     1681 TTGCCTTCGC CCCGTGCCCC GCTCCGCGCC GCCTCGCGCC GCCCGCCCCG GCTCTGACTG
     1741 ACCGCGTTAC TCCCACAGGT GAGCGGGCGG GACGGCCCTT CTCCTCCGGG CTGTAATTAG
     1801 CGCTTGGTTT AATGACGGCT CGTTTCTTTT CTGTGGCTGC GTGAAAGCCT TAAAGGGCTC
     1861 CGGGAGGGCC CTTTGTGCGG GGGGGAGCGG CTCGGGGGGT GCGTGCGTGT GTGTGTGCGT
     1921 GGGGAGCGCC GCGTGCGGCC CGCGCTGCCC GGCGGCTGTG AGCGCTGCGG GCGCGGCGCG
     1981 GGGCTTTGTG CGCTCCGCGT GTGCGCGAGG GGAGCGCGGC CGGGGGCGGT GCCCCGCGGT
     2041 GCGGGGGGGC TGCGAGGGGA ACAAAGGCTG CGTGCGGGGT GTGTGCGTGG GGGGGTGAGC
     2101 AGGGGGTGTG GGCGCGGCGG TCGGGCTGTA ACCCCCCCCT GCACCCCCCT CCCCGAGTTG
     2161 CTGAGCACGG CCCGGCTTCG GGTGCGGGGC TCCGTGCGGG GCGTGGCGCG GGGCTCGCCG
     2221 TGCCGGGCGG GGGGTGGCGG CAGGTGGGGG TGCCGGGCGG GGCGGGGCCG CCTCGGGCCG
     2281 GGGAGGGCTC GGGGGAGGGG CGCGGCGGCC CCGGAGCGCC GGCGGCTGTC GAGGCGCGGC
     2341 GAGCCGCAGC CATTGCCTTT TATGGTAATC GTGCGAGAGG GCGCAGGGAC TTCCTTTGTC
     2401 CCAAATCTGT GCGGAGCCGA AATCTGGGAG GCGCCGCCGC ACCCCCTCTA GCGGGCGCGG
     2461 GGCGAAGCGG TGCGGCGCCG GCAGGAAGGA AATGGGCGGG GAGGGCCTTC GTGCGTCGCC
     2521 GCGCCGCCGT CCCCTTCTCC CTCTCCAGCC TCGGGGCTGT CCGCGGGGGG ACGGCTGCCT
     2581 TCGGGGGGGA CGGGGCAGGG CGGGGTTCGG CTTCTGGCGT GTGACCGGCG GCTCTAGAGC
     2641 CTCTGCTAAC CATGTTCATG CCTTCTTCTT TTTCCTACAG CTCCTGGGCA ACGTGCTGGT
     2701 TATTGTGCTG TCTCATCATT TTGGCAAAGA ATTGGGATCC GAATTCTGCA GTCGACGGTA
     2761 CCGGCGCGCC AGCATGGTGA GCAAGGGCGA GGAGCTGTTC ACCGGGGTGG TGCCCATCCT
     2821 GGTCGAGCTG GACGGCGACG TAAACGGCCA CAAGTTCAGC GTGTCCGGCG AGGGCGAGGG
     2881 CGATGCCACC TACGGCAAGC TGACCCTGAA GTTCATCTGC ACCACCGGCA AGCTGCCCGT
     2941 GCCCTGGCCC ACCCTCGTGA CCACCCTGAC CTACGGCGTG CAGTGCTTCA GCCGCTACCC
     3001 CGACCACATG AAGCAGCACG ACTTCTTCAA GTCCGCCATG CCCGAAGGCT ACGTCCAGGA
     3061 GCGCACCATC TTCTTCAAGG ACGACGGCAA CTACAAGACC CGCGCCGAGG TGAAGTTCGA
     3121 GGGCGACACC CTGGTGAACC GCATCGAGCT GAAGGGCATC GACTTCAAGG AGGACGGCAA
     3181 CATCCTGGGG CACAAGCTGG AGTACAACTA CAACAGCCAC AACGTCTATA TCATGGCCGA
     3241 CAAGCAGAAG AACGGCATCA AGGTGAACTT CAAGATCCGC CACAACATCG AGGACGGCAG
     3301 CGTGCAGCTC GCCGACCACT ACCAGCAGAA CACCCCCATC GGCGACGGCC CCGTGCTGCT
     3361 GCCCGACAAC CACTACCTGA GCACCCAGTC CAAGCTGAGC AAAGACCCCA ACGAGAAGCG
     3421 CGATCACATG GTCCTGCTGG AGTTCGTGAC CGCCGCCGGG ATCACTCTCG GCATGGACGA
     3481 GCTGTACAAG TCTGGCGGCG GTGGTTCTAC TAGTATGGCG GCCCCCCGCC CGTCTCCCGC
     3541 GATCTCCGTT TCGGTCTCGG CTCCGGCTTT TTACGCCCCG CAGAAGAAGT TCGGCCCTGT
     3601 GGTGGCCCCA AAGCCCAAAG TGAATCCCTT CCGGCCCGGG GACAGCGAGC CTCCCCCGGC
     3661 ACCCGGGGCC CAGCGCGCAC AGATGGGCCG GGTGGGCGAG ATTCCCCCGC CGCCCCCGGA
     3721 AGACTTTCCC CTGCCTCCAC CTCCCCTTGC TGGGGATGGC GACGATGCAG AGGGTGCTCT
     3781 GGGAGGTGCC TTCCCGCCGC CCCCTCCCCC GATCGAGGAA TCATTTCCCC CTGCGCCTCT
     3841 GGAGGAGGAG ATCTTCCCTT CCCCGCCGCC TCCTCCGGAG GAGGAGGGAG GGCCTGAGGC
     3901 CCCCATACCG CCCCCACCAC AGCCCAGGGA GAAGGTGAGC AGTATTGATT TGGAGATCGA
     3961 CTCTCTGTCC TCACTGCTGG ATGACATGAC CAAGAATGAT CCTTTCAAAG CCCGGGTGTC
     4021 ATCTGGATAT GTGCCCCCAC CAGTGGCCAC TCCATTCAGT TCCAAGTCCA GTACCAAGCC
     4081 TGCAGCCGGG GGCACAGCAC CCCTGCCTCC TTGGAAGTCC CCTTCCAGCT CCCAGCCTCT
     4141 GCCCCAGGTT CCGGCTCCGG CTCAGAGCCA GACACAGTTC CATGTTCAGC CCCAGCCCCA
     4201 GCCCAAGCCT CAGGTCCAAC TCCATGTCCA GTCCCAGACC CAGCCTGTGT CTTTGGCTAA
     4261 CACCCAGCCC CGAGGGCCCC CAGCCTCATC TCCGGCTCCA GCCCCTAAGT TTTCTCCAGT
     4321 GACTCCTAAG TTTACTCCTG TGGCTTCCAA GTTCAGTCCT GGAGCCCCAG GTGGATCTGG
     4381 GTCACAACCA AATCAAAAAT TGGGGCACCC CGAAGCTCTT TCTGCTGGCA CAGGCTCCCC
     4441 TCAACCTCCC AGCTTCACCT ATGCCCAGCA GAGGGAGAAG CCCCGAGTGC AGGAGAAGCA
     4501 GCACCCCGTG CCCCCACCGG CTCAGAACCA AAACCAGGTG CGCTCCCCTG GGGCCCCAGG
     4561 GCCCCTGACT CTGAAGGAGG TGGAGGAGCT GGAGCAGCTG ACCCAGCAGC TAATGCAGGA
     4621 CATGGAGCAT CCTCAGAGGC AGAATGTGGC TGTCAACGAA CTCTGCGGCC GATGCCATCA
     4681 ACCCCTGGCC CGGGCGCAGC CAGCCGTCCG CGCTCTAGGG CAGCTGTTCC ACATCGCCTG
     4741 CTTCACCTGC CACCAGTGTG CGCAGCAGCT CCAGGGCCAG CAGTTCTACA GTCTGGAGGG
     4801 GGCGCCGTAC TGCGAGGGCT GTTACACTGA CACCCTGGAG AAGTGTAACA CCTGCGGGGA
     4861 GCCCATCACT GACCGCATGC TGAGGGCCAC GGGCAAGGCC TATCACCCGC ACTGCTTCAC
     4921 CTGTGTGGTC TGCGCCCGCC CCCTGGAGGG CACCTCCTTC ATCGTGGACC AGGCCAACCG
     4981 GCCCCACTGT GTCCCCGACT ACCACAAGCA GTACGCCCCG AGGTGCTCCG TCTGCTCTGA
     5041 GCCCATCATG CCTGAGCCTG GCCGAGATGA GACTGTGCGA GTGGTCGCCC TGGACAAGAA
     5101 CTTCCACATG AAGTGTTACA AGTGTGAGGA CTGCGGGAAG CCCCTGTCGA TTGAGGCAGA
     5161 TGACAATGGC TGCTTCCCCC TGGACGGTCA CGTGCTCTGT CGGAAGTGCC ACACTGCTAG
     5221 AGCCCAGACC TGAGCGGCCG CTCTAGAGTC AACTAACTTA AGCTAGCAAC GGTTTCCCTC
     5281 TAGCGGGATC AATTCCGCCC CCCCCCCCTA ACGTTACTGG CCGAAGCCGC TTGGAATAAG
     5341 GCCGGTGTGC GTTTGTCTAT ATGTTATTTT CCACCATATT GCCGTCTTTT GGCAATGTGA
     5401 GGGCCCGGAA ACCTGGCCCT GTCTTCTTGA CGAGCATTCC TAGGGGTCTT TCCCCTCTCG
     5461 CCAAAGGAAT GCAAGGTCTG TTGAATGTCG TGAAGGAAGC AGTTCCTCTG GAAGCTTCTT
     5521 GAAGACAAAC AACGTCTGTA GCGACCCTTT GCAGGCAGCG GAACCCCCCA CCTGGCGACA
     5581 GGTGCCTCTG CGGCCAAAAG CCACGTGTAT AAGATACACC TGCAAAGGCG GCACAACCCC
     5641 AGTGCCACGT TGTGAGTTGG ATAGTTGTGG AAAGAGTCAA ATGGCTCTCC TCAAGCGTAT
     5701 TCAACAAGGG GCTGAAGGAT GCCCAGAAGG TACCCCATTG TATGGGATCT GATCTGGGGC
     5761 CTCGGTGCAC ATGCTTTACA TGTGTTTAGT CGAGGTTAAA AAACGTCTAG GCCCCCCGAA
     5821 CCACGGGGAC GTGGTTTTCC TTTGAAAAAC ACGATAATAC CATGACCGAG TACAAGCCCA
     5881 CGGTGCGCCT CGCCACCCGC GACGACGTCC CCAGGGCCGT ACGCACCCTC GCCGCCGCGT
     5941 TCGCCGACTA CCCCGCCACG CGCCACACCG TCGATCCGGA CCGCCACATC GAGCGGGTCA
     6001 CCGAGCTGCA AGAACTCTTC CTCACGCGCG TCGGGCTCGA CATCGGCAAG GTGTGGGTCG
     6061 CGGACGACGG CGCCGCGGTG GCGGTCTGGA CCACGCCGGA GAGCGTCGAA GCGGGGGCGG
     6121 TGTTCGCCGA GATCGGCCCG CGCATGGCCG AGTTGAGCGG TTCCCGGCTG GCCGCGCAGC
     6181 AACAGATGGA AGGCCTCCTG GCGCCGCACC GGCCCAAGGA GCCCGCGTGG TTCCTGGCCA
     6241 CCGTCGGCGT CTCGCCCGAC CACCAGGGCA AGGGTCTGGG CAGCGCCGTC GTGCTCCCCG
     6301 GAGTGGAGGC GGCCGAGCGC GCCGGGGTGC CCGCCTTCCT GGAGACCTCC GCGCCCCGCA
     6361 ACCTCCCCTT CTACGAGCGG CTCGGCTTCA CCGTCACCGC CGACGTCGAG TGCCCGAAGG
     6421 ACCGCGCGAC CTGGTGCATG ACCCGCAAGC CCGGTGCCTG ATCGATGATC TAGAGCTCGC
     6481 TGATCAGCCT CGACTGTGCC TTCTAGTTGC CAGCCATCTG TTGTTTGCCC CTCCCCCGTG
     6541 CCTTCCTTGA CCCTGGAAGG TGCCACTCCC ACTGTCCTTT CCTAATAAAA TGAGGAAATT
     6601 GCATCGCATT GTCTGAGTAG GTGTCATTCT ATTCTGGGGG GTGGGGTGGG GCAGGACAGC
     6661 AAGGGGGAGG ATTGGGAAGA CAATAGCAGG CATGCTGGGG ATGCGGTGGG CTCTATGGCT
     6721 TCTGAGGCGG AAAGAACCTG CAGCCCAAGC TTGGCGTAAT CATGGTCATA GCTGTTTCCT
     6781 GTGTGAAATT GTTATCCGCT CACAATTCCA CACAACATAC GAGCCGGAAG CATAAAGTGT
     6841 AAAGCCTGGG GTGCCTAATG AGTGAGCTAA CTCACATTAA TTGCGTTGCG CTCACTGCCC
     6901 GCTTTCCAGT CGGGAAACCT GTCGTGCCAG CGGATCTTAA AAGTTTTGTT ACTTTATAGA
     6961 AGAAATTTTG AGTTTTTGTT TTTTTTTAAT AAATAAATAA ACATAAATAA ATTGTTTGTT
     7021 GAATTTATTA TTAGTATGTA AGTGTAAATA TAATAAAACT TAATATCTAT TCAAATTAAT
     7081 AAATAAACCT CGATATACAG ACCGATAAAA CACATGCGTC AATTTTACGC ATGATTATCT
     7141 TTAACGTACG TCACAATATG ATTATCTTTC TAGGGTTAAT CTAGTATACG CGTTTAATTA
     7201 ATCCAGCTTT TGTTCCCTTT AGTGAGGGTT AATTGCGCGC TTGGCGTAAT CATGGTCATA
     7261 GCTGTTTCCT GTGTGAAATT GTTATCCGCT CACAATTCCA CACAACATAC GAGCCGGAAG
     7321 CATAAAGTGT AAAGCCTGGG GTGCCTAATG AGTGAGCTAA CTCACATTAA TTGCGTTGCG
     7381 CTCACTGCCC GCTTTCCAGT CGGGAAACCT GTCGTGCCAG CTGCATTAAT GAATCGGCCA
     7441 ACGCGCGGGG AGAGGCGGTT TGCGTATTGG GCGCTCTTCC GCTTCCTCGC TCACTGACTC
     7501 GCTGCGCTCG GTCGTTCGGC TGCGGCGAGC GGTATCAGCT CACTCAAAGG CGGTAATACG
     7561 GTTATCCACA GAATCAGGGG ATAACGCAGG AAAGAACATG TGAGCAAAAG GCCAGCAAAA
     7621 GGCCAGGAAC CGTAAAAAGG CCGCGTTGCT GGCGTTTTTC CATAGGCTCC GCCCCCCTGA
     7681 CGAGCATCAC AAAAATCGAC GCTCAAGTCA GAGGTGGCGA AACCCGACAG GACTATAAAG
     7741 ATACCAGGCG TTTCCCCCTG GAAGCTCCCT CGTGCGCTCT CCTGTTCCGA CCCTGCCGCT
     7801 TACCGGATAC CTGTCCGCCT TTCTCCCTTC GGGAAGCGTG GCGCTTTCTC ATAGCTCACG
     7861 CTGTAGGTAT CTCAGTTCGG TGTAGGTCGT TCGCTCCAAG CTGGGCTGTG TGCACGAACC
     7921 CCCCGTTCAG CCCGACCGCT GCGCCTTATC CGGTAACTAT CGTCTTGAGT CCAACCCGGT
     7981 AAGACACGAC TTATCGCCAC TGGCAGCAGC CACTGGTAAC AGGATTAGCA GAGCGAGGTA
     8041 TGTAGGCGGT GCTACAGAGT TCTTGAAGTG GTGGCCTAAC TACGGCTACA CTAGAAGGAC
     8101 AGTATTTGGT ATCTGCGCTC TGCTGAAGCC AGTTACCTTC GGAAAAAGAG TTGGTAGCTC
     8161 TTGATCCGGC AAACAAACCA CCGCTGGTAG CGGTGGTTTT TTTGTTTGCA AGCAGCAGAT
     8221 TACGCGCAGA AAAAAAGGAT CTCAAGAAGA TCCTTTGATC TTTTCTACGG GGTCTGACGC
     8281 TCAGTGGAAC GAAAACTCAC GTTAAGGGAT TTTGGTCATG AGATTATCAA AAAGGATCTT
     8341 CACCTAGATC CTTTTAAATT AAAAATGAAG TTTTAAATCA ATCTAAAGTA TATATGAGTA
     8401 AACTTGGTCT GACAGTTACC AATGCTTAAT CAGTGAGGCA CCTATCTCAG CGATCTGTCT
     8461 ATTTCGTTCA TCCATAGTTG CCTGACTCCC CGTCGTGTAG ATAACTACGA TACGGGAGGG
     8521 CTTACCATCT GGCCCCAGTG CTGCAATGAT ACCGCGAGAC CCACGCTCAC CGGCTCCAGA
     8581 TTTATCAGCA ATAAACCAGC CAGCCGGAAG GGCCGAGCGC AGAAGTGGTC CTGCAACTTT
     8641 ATCCGCCTCC ATCCAGTCTA TTAATTGTTG CCGGGAAGCT AGAGTAAGTA GTTCGCCAGT
     8701 TAATAGTTTG CGCAACGTTG TTGCCATTGC TACAGGCATC GTGGTGTCAC GCTCGTCGTT
     8761 TGGTATGGCT TCATTCAGCT CCGGTTCCCA ACGATCAAGG CGAGTTACAT GATCCCCCAT
     8821 GTTGTGCAAA AAAGCGGTTA GCTCCTTCGG TCCTCCGATC GTTGTCAGAA GTAAGTTGGC
     8881 CGCAGTGTTA TCACTCATGG TTATGGCAGC ACTGCATAAT TCTCTTACTG TCATGCCATC
     8941 CGTAAGATGC TTTTCTGTGA CTGGTGAGTA CTCAACCAAG TCATTCTGAG AATAGTGTAT
     9001 GCGGCGACCG AGTTGCTCTT GCCCGGCGTC AATACGGGAT AATACCGCGC CACATAGCAG
     9061 AACTTTAAAA GTGCTCATCA TTGGAAAACG TTCTTCGGGG CGAAAACTCT CAAGGATCTT
     9121 ACCGCTGTTG AGATCCAGTT CGATGTAACC CACTCGTGCA CCCAACTGAT CTTCAGCATC
     9181 TTTTACTTTC ACCAGCGTTT CTGGGTGAGC AAAAACAGGA AGGCAAAATG CCGCAAAAAA
     9241 GGGAATAAGG GCGACACGGA AATGTTGAAT ACTCATACTC TTCCTTTTTC AATATTATTG
     9301 AAGCATTTAT CAGGGTTATT GTCTCATGAG CGGATACATA TTTGAATGTA TTTAGAAAAA
     9361 TAAACAAATA GGGGTTCCGC GCACATTTCC CCGAAAAGTG CCAC 
//
