# Supplementary material for: A nano-liquid hub integrating growth and immune-evasion signaling to promote cell survival
Source: bioRxiv preprint, doi:10.1101/2021.12.30.474523, version 5 (2026-03-18)
Supplement: Supplementary data S1 [file 474523_file08.zip › DataS1_DNAfiles/009_pEGFPN1-mEGFP-SG-Zyxin.gb]

LOCUS       pEGFPN1_mEGFP_SG        6455 bp ds-DNA     linear       04-FEB-2021
DEFINITION  .
ACCESSION   
VERSION     
SOURCE      .
  ORGANISM  .
COMMENT     
COMMENT     ApEinfo:methylated:1
FEATURES             Location/Qualifiers
     misc_feature    1379..1396
                     /label=SG
                     /ApEinfo_fwdcolor=#aefcff
                     /ApEinfo_revcolor=#aefcff
                     /ApEinfo_graphicformat=arrow_data {{0 1 2 0 0 -1} {} 0}
                     width 5 offset 0
     misc_feature    1403..3121
                     /label=human Zyxin (NM_001010972.1)
                     /ApEinfo_fwdcolor=#ffa3b6
                     /ApEinfo_revcolor=#ffa3b6
                     /ApEinfo_graphicformat=arrow_data {{0 1 2 0 0 -1} {} 0}
                     width 5 offset 0
     misc_feature    662..1378
                     /label=mEGFP
                     /ApEinfo_fwdcolor=#acf999
                     /ApEinfo_revcolor=#acf999
                     /ApEinfo_graphicformat=arrow_data {{0 1 2 0 0 -1} {} 0}
                     width 5 offset 0
     misc_feature    591..650
                     /label=MCS
                     /ApEinfo_fwdcolor=#ffff66
                     /ApEinfo_revcolor=#ffff66
                     /ApEinfo_graphicformat=arrow_data {{0 1 2 0 0 -1} {} 0}
                     width 5 offset 0
     misc_feature    3371..3826
                     /label=f1 single-strand DNA origin
                     /ApEinfo_fwdcolor=cyan
                     /ApEinfo_revcolor=green
                     /ApEinfo_graphicformat=arrow_data {{0 1 2 0 0 -1} {} 0}
                     width 5 offset 0
     misc_feature    1..588
                     /label=CMV immediate early promoter
                     /ApEinfo_fwdcolor=#0f7ffe
                     /ApEinfo_revcolor=green
                     /ApEinfo_graphicformat=arrow_data {{0 1 2 0 0 -1} {} 0}
                     width 5 offset 0
     misc_feature    4351..5145
                     /label=Kanamycin/neomycin resistance gene
                     /ApEinfo_fwdcolor=#fc6665
                     /ApEinfo_revcolor=green
                     /ApEinfo_graphicformat=arrow_data {{0 1 2 0 0 -1} {} 0}
                     width 5 offset 0
     misc_feature    3274..3308
                     /label=SV40 early mRNA polyadenylation signal
                     /ApEinfo_fwdcolor=#fc8008
                     /ApEinfo_revcolor=green
                     /ApEinfo_graphicformat=arrow_data {{0 1 2 0 0 -1} {} 0}
                     width 5 offset 0
     misc_feature    3888..3916
                     /label=Bacterial promoterfor expression of KanR gene
                     /ApEinfo_fwdcolor=#6666fe
                     /ApEinfo_revcolor=green
                     /ApEinfo_graphicformat=arrow_data {{0 1 2 0 0 -1} {} 0}
                     width 5 offset 0
     misc_feature    4167..4302
                     /label=SV40 origin of replication
                     /ApEinfo_fwdcolor=#cc66fe
                     /ApEinfo_revcolor=green
                     /ApEinfo_graphicformat=arrow_data {{0 1 2 0 0 -1} {} 0}
                     width 5 offset 0
     misc_feature    4000..4229
                     /label=SV40 early promoter
                     /ApEinfo_fwdcolor=#7ffe07
                     /ApEinfo_revcolor=green
                     /ApEinfo_graphicformat=arrow_data {{0 1 2 0 0 -1} {} 0}
                     width 5 offset 0
     misc_feature    5381..5399
                     /label=HSV thymidine kinase polyadenylation signal
                     /ApEinfo_fwdcolor=cyan
                     /ApEinfo_revcolor=green
                     /ApEinfo_graphicformat=arrow_data {{0 1 2 0 0 -1} {} 0}
                     width 5 offset 0
     misc_feature    5730..6372
                     /label=pUC plasmid replication origin
                     /ApEinfo_fwdcolor=cyan
                     /ApEinfo_revcolor=green
                     /ApEinfo_graphicformat=arrow_data {{0 1 2 0 0 -1} {} 0}
                     width 5 offset 0
ORIGIN
        1 TAGTTATTAA TAGTAATCAA TTACGGGGTC ATTAGTTCAT AGCCCATATA TGGAGTTCCG
       61 CGTTACATAA CTTACGGTAA ATGGCCCGCC TGGCTGACCG CCCAACGACC CCCGCCCATT
      121 GACGTCAATA ATGACGTATG TTCCCATAGT AACGCCAATA GGGACTTTCC ATTGACGTCA
      181 ATGGGTGGAG TATTTACGGT AAACTGCCCA CTTGGCAGTA CATCAAGTGT ATCATATGCC
      241 AAGTACGCCC CCTATTGACG TCAATGACGG TAAATGGCCC GCCTGGCATT ATGCCCAGTA
      301 CATGACCTTA TGGGACTTTC CTACTTGGCA GTACATCTAC GTATTAGTCA TCGCTATTAC
      361 CATGGTGATG CGGTTTTGGC AGTACATCAA TGGGCGTGGA TAGCGGTTTG ACTCACGGGG
      421 ATTTCCAAGT CTCCACCCCA TTGACGTCAA TGGGAGTTTG TTTTGGCACC AAAATCAACG
      481 GGACTTTCCA AAATGTCGTA ACAACTCCGC CCCATTGACG CAAATGGGCG GTAGGCGTGT
      541 ACGGTGGGAG GTCTATATAA GCAGAGCTGG TTTAGTGAAC CGTCAGATCC GCTAGCGCTA
      601 CCGGACTCAG ATCTCGAGCT CAAGCTTCGA ATTCTGCAGT CGACGGTACC GGCGCGCCAG
      661 CATGGTGAGC AAGGGCGAGG AGCTGTTCAC CGGGGTGGTG CCCATCCTGG TCGAGCTGGA
      721 CGGCGACGTA AACGGCCACA AGTTCAGCGT GTCCGGCGAG GGCGAGGGCG ATGCCACCTA
      781 CGGCAAGCTG ACCCTGAAGT TCATCTGCAC CACCGGCAAG CTGCCCGTGC CCTGGCCCAC
      841 CCTCGTGACC ACCCTGACCT ACGGCGTGCA GTGCTTCAGC CGCTACCCCG ACCACATGAA
      901 GCAGCACGAC TTCTTCAAGT CCGCCATGCC CGAAGGCTAC GTCCAGGAGC GCACCATCTT
      961 CTTCAAGGAC GACGGCAACT ACAAGACCCG CGCCGAGGTG AAGTTCGAGG GCGACACCCT
     1021 GGTGAACCGC ATCGAGCTGA AGGGCATCGA CTTCAAGGAG GACGGCAACA TCCTGGGGCA
     1081 CAAGCTGGAG TACAACTACA ACAGCCACAA CGTCTATATC ATGGCCGACA AGCAGAAGAA
     1141 CGGCATCAAG GTGAACTTCA AGATCCGCCA CAACATCGAG GACGGCAGCG TGCAGCTCGC
     1201 CGACCACTAC CAGCAGAACA CCCCCATCGG CGACGGCCCC GTGCTGCTGC CCGACAACCA
     1261 CTACCTGAGC ACCCAGTCCA AGCTGAGCAA AGACCCCAAC GAGAAGCGCG ATCACATGGT
     1321 CCTGCTGGAG TTCGTGACCG CCGCCGGGAT CACTCTCGGC ATGGACGAGC TGTACAAGTC
     1381 TGGCGGCGGT GGTTCTACTA GTATGGCGGC CCCCCGCCCG TCTCCCGCGA TCTCCGTTTC
     1441 GGTCTCGGCT CCGGCTTTTT ACGCCCCGCA GAAGAAGTTC GGCCCTGTGG TGGCCCCAAA
     1501 GCCCAAAGTG AATCCCTTCC GGCCCGGGGA CAGCGAGCCT CCCCCGGCAC CCGGGGCCCA
     1561 GCGCGCACAG ATGGGCCGGG TGGGCGAGAT TCCCCCGCCG CCCCCGGAAG ACTTTCCCCT
     1621 GCCTCCACCT CCCCTTGCTG GGGATGGCGA CGATGCAGAG GGTGCTCTGG GAGGTGCCTT
     1681 CCCGCCGCCC CCTCCCCCGA TCGAGGAATC ATTTCCCCCT GCGCCTCTGG AGGAGGAGAT
     1741 CTTCCCTTCC CCGCCGCCTC CTCCGGAGGA GGAGGGAGGG CCTGAGGCCC CCATACCGCC
     1801 CCCACCACAG CCCAGGGAGA AGGTGAGCAG TATTGATTTG GAGATCGACT CTCTGTCCTC
     1861 ACTGCTGGAT GACATGACCA AGAATGATCC TTTCAAAGCC CGGGTGTCAT CTGGATATGT
     1921 GCCCCCACCA GTGGCCACTC CATTCAGTTC CAAGTCCAGT ACCAAGCCTG CAGCCGGGGG
     1981 CACAGCACCC CTGCCTCCTT GGAAGTCCCC TTCCAGCTCC CAGCCTCTGC CCCAGGTTCC
     2041 GGCTCCGGCT CAGAGCCAGA CACAGTTCCA TGTTCAGCCC CAGCCCCAGC CCAAGCCTCA
     2101 GGTCCAACTC CATGTCCAGT CCCAGACCCA GCCTGTGTCT TTGGCTAACA CCCAGCCCCG
     2161 AGGGCCCCCA GCCTCATCTC CGGCTCCAGC CCCTAAGTTT TCTCCAGTGA CTCCTAAGTT
     2221 TACTCCTGTG GCTTCCAAGT TCAGTCCTGG AGCCCCAGGT GGATCTGGGT CACAACCAAA
     2281 TCAAAAATTG GGGCACCCCG AAGCTCTTTC TGCTGGCACA GGCTCCCCTC AACCTCCCAG
     2341 CTTCACCTAT GCCCAGCAGA GGGAGAAGCC CCGAGTGCAG GAGAAGCAGC ACCCCGTGCC
     2401 CCCACCGGCT CAGAACCAAA ACCAGGTGCG CTCCCCTGGG GCCCCAGGGC CCCTGACTCT
     2461 GAAGGAGGTG GAGGAGCTGG AGCAGCTGAC CCAGCAGCTA ATGCAGGACA TGGAGCATCC
     2521 TCAGAGGCAG AATGTGGCTG TCAACGAACT CTGCGGCCGA TGCCATCAAC CCCTGGCCCG
     2581 GGCGCAGCCA GCCGTCCGCG CTCTAGGGCA GCTGTTCCAC ATCGCCTGCT TCACCTGCCA
     2641 CCAGTGTGCG CAGCAGCTCC AGGGCCAGCA GTTCTACAGT CTGGAGGGGG CGCCGTACTG
     2701 CGAGGGCTGT TACACTGACA CCCTGGAGAA GTGTAACACC TGCGGGGAGC CCATCACTGA
     2761 CCGCATGCTG AGGGCCACGG GCAAGGCCTA TCACCCGCAC TGCTTCACCT GTGTGGTCTG
     2821 CGCCCGCCCC CTGGAGGGCA CCTCCTTCAT CGTGGACCAG GCCAACCGGC CCCACTGTGT
     2881 CCCCGACTAC CACAAGCAGT ACGCCCCGAG GTGCTCCGTC TGCTCTGAGC CCATCATGCC
     2941 TGAGCCTGGC CGAGATGAGA CTGTGCGAGT GGTCGCCCTG GACAAGAACT TCCACATGAA
     3001 GTGTTACAAG TGTGAGGACT GCGGGAAGCC CCTGTCGATT GAGGCAGATG ACAATGGCTG
     3061 CTTCCCCCTG GACGGTCACG TGCTCTGTCG GAAGTGCCAC ACTGCTAGAG CCCAGACCTA
     3121 GGCGGCCGCG ACTCTAGATC ATAATCAGCC ATACCACATT TGTAGAGGTT TTACTTGCTT
     3181 TAAAAAACCT CCCACACCTC CCCCTGAACC TGAAACATAA AATGAATGCA ATTGTTGTTG
     3241 TTAACTTGTT TATTGCAGCT TATAATGGTT ACAAATAAAG CAATAGCATC ACAAATTTCA
     3301 CAAATAAAGC ATTTTTTTCA CTGCATTCTA GTTGTGGTTT GTCCAAACTC ATCAATGTAT
     3361 CTTAAGGCGT AAATTGTAAG CGTTAATATT TTGTTAAAAT TCGCGTTAAA TTTTTGTTAA
     3421 ATCAGCTCAT TTTTTAACCA ATAGGCCGAA ATCGGCAAAA TCCCTTATAA ATCAAAAGAA
     3481 TAGACCGAGA TAGGGTTGAG TGTTGTTCCA GTTTGGAACA AGAGTCCACT ATTAAAGAAC
     3541 GTGGACTCCA ACGTCAAAGG NNNNNNNNNN NNNNNNNNNN NNNNNNNNNN NNNNNNNNNN
     3601 NNNNNNNNNT NNNNNNNNNN NNNNNNNNNN NNNNNNNNNN NNNNNNNNNN NNNNNNNNNN
     3661 NNNNNNNNNN NNNNNNNNNN NNNNNNNNNN NNNNNNNNNN NGNNNNNNNN NNNNNNNNNN
     3721 NNNNNNNNNN NNNNNNNNNN NNNNNNNNNN NNNNNNNNNN NNNNNNNNNN NNNNNNNNNN
     3781 NNNNNNNNNN NNNNNNNNNN NNNNNNNNNN NNNNNNNNNN NNNNNNCAGG TGGCACTTTT
     3841 CGGGGAAATG TGCGCGGAAC CCCTATTTGT TTATTTTTCT AAATACATTC AAATATGTAT
     3901 CCGCTCATGA GACAATAACC CTGATAAATG CTTCAATAAT ATTGAAAAAG GAAGAGTCCT
     3961 GAGGCGGAAA GAACCAGCTG TGGAATGTGT GTCAGTTAGG GTGTGGAAAG TCCCCAGGCT
     4021 CCCCAGCAGG CAGAAGTATG CAAAGCATGC ATCTCAATTA GTCAGCAACC AGGTGTGGAA
     4081 AGTCCCCAGG CTCCCCAGCA GGCAGAAGTA TGCAAAGCAT GCATCTCAAT TAGTCAGCAA
     4141 CCATAGTCCC GCCCCTAACT CCGCCCATCC CGCCCCTAAC TCCGCCCAGT TCCGCCCATT
     4201 CTCCGCCCCA TGGCTGACTA ATTTTTTTTA TTTATGCAGA GGCCGAGGCC GCCTCGGCCT
     4261 CTGAGCTATT CCAGAAGTAG TGAGGAGGCT TTTTTGGAGG CCTAGGCTTT TGCAAAGATC
     4321 GATCAAGAGA CAGGATGAGG ATCGTTTCGC ATGATTGAAC AAGATGGATT GCACGCAGGT
     4381 TCTCCGGCCG CTTGGGTGGA GAGGCTATTC GGCTATGACT GGGCACAACA GACAATCGGC
     4441 TGCTCTGATG CCGCCGTGTT CCGGCTGTCA GCGCAGGGGC GCCCGGTTCT TTTTGTCAAG
     4501 ACCGACCTGT CCGGTGCCCT GAATGAACTG CAAGACGAGG CAGCGCGGCT ATCGTGGCTG
     4561 GCCACGACGG GCGTTCCTTG CGCAGCTGTG CTCGACGTTG TCACTGAAGC GGGAAGGGAC
     4621 TGGCTGCTAT TGGGCGAAGT GCCGGGGCAG GATCTCCTGT CATCTCACCT TGCTCCTGCC
     4681 GAGAAAGTAT CCATCATGGC TGATGCAATG CGGCGGCTGC ATACGCTTGA TCCGGCTACC
     4741 TGCCCATTCG ACCACCAAGC GAAACATCGC ATCGAGCGAG CACGTACTCG GATGGAAGCC
     4801 GGTCTTGTCG ATCAGGATGA TCTGGACGAA GAGCATCAGG GGCTCGCGCC AGCCGAACTG
     4861 TTCGCCAGGC TCAAGGCGAG CATGCCCGAC GGCGAGGATC TCGTCGTGAC CCATGGCGAT
     4921 GCCTGCTTGC CGAATATCAT GGTGGAAAAT GGCCGCTTTT CTGGATTCAT CGACTGTGGC
     4981 CGGCTGGGTG TGGCGGACCG CTATCAGGAC ATAGCGTTGG CTACCCGTGA TATTGCTGAA
     5041 GAGCTTGGCG GCGAATGGGC TGACCGCTTC CTCGTGCTTT ACGGTATCGC CGCTCCCGAT
     5101 TCGCAGCGCA TCGCCTTCTA TCGCCTTCTT GACGAGTTCT TCTGAGCGGG ACTCTGGGGT
     5161 TCGAAATGAC CGACCAAGCG ACGCCCAACC TGCCATCACG AGATTTCGAT TCCACCGCCG
     5221 CCTTCTATGA AAGGTTGGGC TTCGGAATCG TTTTCCGGGA CGCCGGCTGG ATGATCCTCC
     5281 AGCGCGGGGA TCTCATGCTG GAGTTCTTCG CCCACCCTAG GGGGAGGCTA ACTGAAACAC
     5341 GGAAGGAGAC AATACCGGAA GGAACCCGCG CTATGACGGC AATAAAAAGA CAGAATAAAA
     5401 CGCACGGTGT TGGGTCGTTT GTTCATAAAC GCGGGGTTCG GTCCCAGGGC TGGCACTCTG
     5461 TCGATACCCC ACCGAGACCC CATTGGGGCC AATACGCCCG CGTTTCTTCC TTTTCCCCAC
     5521 CCCACCCCCC AAGTTCGGGT GAAGGCCCAG GGCTCGCAGC CAACGTCGGG GCGGCAGGCC
     5581 CTGCCATAGC CTCAGGTTAC TCATATATAC TTTAGATTGA TTTAAAACTT CATTTTTAAT
     5641 TTAAAAGGAT CTAGGTGAAG ATCCTTTTTG ATAATCTCAT GACCAAAATC CCTTAACGTG
     5701 AGTTTTCGTT CCACTGAGCG TCAGACCCCG TAGAAAAGAT CAAAGGATCT TCTTGAGATC
     5761 CTTTTTTTCT GCGCGTAATC TGCTGCTTGC AAACAAAAAA ACCACCGCTA CCAGCGGTGG
     5821 TTTGTTTGCC GGATCAAGAG CTACCAACTC TTTTTCCGAA GGTAACTGGC TTCAGCAGAG
     5881 CGCAGATACC AAATACTGTC CTTCTAGTGT AGCCGTAGTT AGGCCACCAC TTCAAGAACT
     5941 CTGTAGCACC GCCTACATAC CTCGCTCTGC TAATCCTGTT ACCAGTGGCT GCTGCCAGTG
     6001 GCGATAAGTC GTGTCTTACC GGGTTGGACT CAAGACGATA GTTACCGGAT AAGGCGCAGC
     6061 GGTCGGGCTG AACGGGGGGT TCGTGCACAC AGCCCAGCTT GGAGCGAACG ACCTACACCG
     6121 AACTGAGATA CCTACAGCGT GAGCTATGAG AAAGCGCCAC GCTTCCCGAA GGGAGAAAGG
     6181 CGGACAGGTA TCCGGTAAGC GGCAGGGTCG GAACAGGAGA GCGCACGAGG GAGCTTCCAG
     6241 GGGGAAACGC CTGGTATCTT TATAGTCCTG TCGGGTTTCG CCACCTCTGA CTTGAGCGTC
     6301 GATTTTTGTG ATGCTCGTCA GGGGGGCGGA GCCTATGGAA AAACGCCAGC AACGCGGCCT
     6361 TTTTACGGTT CCTGGCCTTT TGCTGGCCTT TTGCTCACAT GTTCTTTCCT GCGTTATCCC
     6421 CTGATTCTGT GGATAACCGT ATTACCGCCA TGCAT  
//
