# Supplementary material for: A nano-liquid hub integrating growth and immune-evasion signaling to promote cell survival
Source: bioRxiv preprint, doi:10.1101/2021.12.30.474523, version 5 (2026-03-18)
Supplement: Supplementary data S1 [file 474523_file08.zip › DataS1_DNAfiles/010_pPBpuro-mEOS32-SGx3-Zyxin.gb]

LOCUS       pPBpuro_mEOS32_S        9392 bp ds-DNA     linear       15-SEP-2020
DEFINITION  .
ACCESSION   
VERSION     
SOURCE      .
  ORGANISM  .
COMMENT     
COMMENT     ApEinfo:methylated:1
FEATURES             Location/Qualifiers
     misc_feature    3452..3496
                     /label=SGX3
                     /ApEinfo_fwdcolor=#aefcff
                     /ApEinfo_revcolor=#aefcff
                     /ApEinfo_graphicformat=arrow_data {{0 1 2 0 0 -1} {} 0}
                     width 5 offset 0
     misc_feature    3..459
                     /label=f1 origin
                     /ApEinfo_fwdcolor=cyan
                     /ApEinfo_revcolor=green
                     /ApEinfo_graphicformat=arrow_data {{0 1 2 0 0 -1} {} 0}
                     width 5 offset 0
     misc_feature    7663..8103
                     /label=Col E1 origin
                     /ApEinfo_fwdcolor=cyan
                     /ApEinfo_revcolor=green
                     /ApEinfo_graphicformat=arrow_data {{0 1 2 0 0 -1} {} 0}
                     width 5 offset 0
     misc_feature    2747..2762
                     /label=MCS
                     /ApEinfo_fwdcolor=#ffff66
                     /ApEinfo_revcolor=#ffff66
                     /ApEinfo_graphicformat=arrow_data {{0 1 2 0 0 -1} {} 0}
                     width 5 offset 0
     misc_feature    670..983
                     /label=PiggyBac 5' terminal repeat (complement)
                     /ApEinfo_fwdcolor=#fb0106
                     /ApEinfo_revcolor=green
                     /ApEinfo_graphicformat=arrow_data {{0 1 2 0 0 -1} {} 0}
                     width 5 offset 0
     misc_feature    1641..2728
                     /label=CAG promoter with artificial intron
                     /ApEinfo_fwdcolor=#21fe80
                     /ApEinfo_revcolor=green
                     /ApEinfo_graphicformat=arrow_data {{0 1 2 0 0 -1} {} 0}
                     width 5 offset 0
     misc_feature    1373..1670
                     /label=chicken beta actin promoter
                     /ApEinfo_fwdcolor=#0f7ffe
                     /ApEinfo_revcolor=green
                     /ApEinfo_graphicformat=arrow_data {{0 1 2 0 0 -1} {} 0}
                     width 5 offset 0
     misc_feature    2735..2746
                     /label=MCS (BamHI, EcoRI, XhoI, NotI)
                     /ApEinfo_fwdcolor=#800080
                     /ApEinfo_revcolor=green
                     /ApEinfo_graphicformat=arrow_data {{0 1 2 0 0 -1} {} 0}
                     width 5 offset 0
     misc_feature    1147..1391
                     /label=CMV IE (enhancer)
                     /ApEinfo_fwdcolor=#7ffe07
                     /ApEinfo_revcolor=green
                     /ApEinfo_graphicformat=arrow_data {{0 1 2 0 0 -1} {} 0}
                     width 5 offset 0
     misc_feature    8404..9264
                     /label=Ampicillin resistance gene
                     /ApEinfo_fwdcolor=cyan
                     /ApEinfo_revcolor=green
                     /ApEinfo_graphicformat=arrow_data {{0 1 2 0 0 -1} {} 0}
                     width 5 offset 0
     misc_feature    5222..5229
                     /label=MCS (BamHI, EcoRI, XhoI, NotI)(1)
                     /ApEinfo_label=MCS (BamHI, EcoRI, XhoI, NotI)
                     /ApEinfo_fwdcolor=#800080
                     /ApEinfo_revcolor=green
                     /ApEinfo_graphicformat=arrow_data {{0 1 2 0 0 -1} {} 0}
                     width 5 offset 0
     misc_feature    5239..5848
                     /label=IRES sequence from ECMV
                     /ApEinfo_fwdcolor=#0f7ffe
                     /ApEinfo_revcolor=green
                     /ApEinfo_graphicformat=arrow_data {{0 1 2 0 0 -1} {} 0}
                     width 5 offset 0
     misc_feature    5850..6449
                     /label=puromycin-N-acetyl-transferase
                     /ApEinfo_fwdcolor=#21fe80
                     /ApEinfo_revcolor=green
                     /ApEinfo_graphicformat=arrow_data {{0 1 2 0 0 -1} {} 0}
                     width 5 offset 0
     misc_feature    6482..6706
                     /label=polyA_signal_sequence
                     /ApEinfo_fwdcolor=#fc8008
                     /ApEinfo_revcolor=green
                     /ApEinfo_graphicformat=arrow_data {{0 1 2 0 0 -1} {} 0}
                     width 5 offset 0
     misc_feature    6926..7167
                     /label=PiggyBac 3'ÃÂÃÂÃÂÃÂÃÂÃÂÃÂÃÂ
                     terminal repeat domain
                     /ApEinfo_fwdcolor=#fb0106
                     /ApEinfo_revcolor=green
                     /ApEinfo_graphicformat=arrow_data {{0 1 2 0 0 -1} {} 0}
                     width 5 offset 0
     misc_feature    2774..3451
                     /label=mEos32
                     /ApEinfo_fwdcolor=#acf999
                     /ApEinfo_revcolor=#acf999
                     /ApEinfo_graphicformat=arrow_data {{0 1 2 0 0 -1} {} 0}
                     width 5 offset 0
     misc_feature    3503..5221
                     /label=human Zyxin (NM_001010972.1)
                     /ApEinfo_fwdcolor=#ffa3b6
                     /ApEinfo_revcolor=#ffa3b6
                     /ApEinfo_graphicformat=arrow_data {{0 1 2 0 0 -1} {} 0}
                     width 5 offset 0
ORIGIN
        1 CTAAATTGTA AGCGTTAATA TTTTGTTAAA ATTCGCGTTA AATTTTTGTT AAATCAGCTC
       61 ATTTTTTAAC CAATAGGCCG AAATCGGCAA AATCCCTTAT AAATCAAAAG AATAGACCGA
      121 GATAGGGTTG AGTGTTGTTC CAGTTTGGAA CAAGAGTCCA CTATTAAAGA ACGTGGACTC
      181 CAACGTCAAA GGNNNNNNNN NNNNNNNNNN NNNNNNNNNN NNNNNNNNNN NNNNNNNNNN
      241 NTNNNNNNNN NNNNNNNNNN NNNNNNNNNN NNNNNNNNNN NNNNNNNNNN NNNNNNNNNN
      301 NNNNNNNNNN NNNNNNNNNN NNNNNNNNNN NNNGNNNNNN NNNNNNNNNN NNNNNNNNNN
      361 NNNNNNNNNN NNNNNNNNNN NNNNNNNNNN NNNNNNNNNN NNNNNNNNNN NNNNNNNNNN
      421 NNNNNNNNNN NNNNNNNNNN NNNNNNNNNN NNNNNNNNCC CATTCGCCAT TCAGGCTGCG
      481 CAACTGTTGG GAAGGGCGAT CGGTGCGGGC CTCTTCGCTA TTACGCCAGC TGGCGAAAGG
      541 GGGATGTGCT GCAAGGCGAT TAAGTTGGGT AACGCCAGGG TTTTCCCAGT CACGACGTTG
      601 TAAAACGACG GCCAGTGAGC GCGCGTAATA CGACTCACTA TAGGGCGAAT TGGGGCGCGC
      661 CATTCTAGAT TAACCCTAGA AAGATAGTCT GCGTAAAATT GACGCATGCA TTCTTGAAAT
      721 ATTGCTCTCT CTTTCTAAAT AGCGCGAATC CGTCGCTGTG CATTTAGGAC ATCTCAGTCG
      781 CCGCTTGGAG CTCCCGTGAG GCGTGCTTGT CAATGCGGTA AGTGTCACTG ATTTTGAACT
      841 ATAACGACCG CGTGAGTCAA AATGACGCAT GATTATCTTT TACGTGACTT TTAAGATTTA
      901 ACTCATACGA TAATTATATT GTTATTTCAT GTTCTACTTA CGTGATAACT TATTATATAT
      961 ATATTTTCTT GTTATAGATA TCAACTAGAA TGCTAGCATG GGCCCATCTC GACATTGATT
     1021 ATTGACTAGT TATTAATAGT AATCAATTAC GGGGTCATTA GTTCATAGCC CATATATGGA
     1081 GTTCCGCGTT ACATAACTTA CGGTAAATGG CCCGCCTGGC TGACCGCCCA ACGACCCCCG
     1141 CCCATTGACG TCAATAATGA CGTATGTTCC CATAGTAACG CCAATAGGGA CTTTCCATTG
     1201 ACGTCAATGG GTGGACTATT TACGGTAAAC TGCCCACTTG GCAGTACATC AAGTGTATCA
     1261 TATGCCAAGT ACGCCCCCTA TTGACGTCAA TGACGGTAAA TGGCCCGCCT GGCATTATGC
     1321 CCAGTACATG ACCTTATGGG ACTTTCCTAC TTGGCAGTAC ATCTACGTAT TAGTCATCGC
     1381 TATTACCATG GGTCGAGGTG AGCCCCACGT TCTGCTTCAC TCTCCCCATC TCCCCCCCCT
     1441 CCCCACCCCC AATTTTGTAT TTATTTATTT TTTAATTATT TTGTGCAGCG ATGGGGGCGG
     1501 GGGGGGGGGG GGCGCGCGCC AGGCGGGGCG GGGCGGGGCG AGGGGCGGGG CGGGGCGAGG
     1561 CGGAGAGGTG CGGCGGCAGC CAATCAGAGC GGCGCGCTCC GAAAGTTTCC TTTTATGGCG
     1621 AGGCGGCGGC GGCGGCGGCC CTATAAAAAG CGAAGCGCGC GGCGGGCGGG AGTCGCTGCG
     1681 TTGCCTTCGC CCCGTGCCCC GCTCCGCGCC GCCTCGCGCC GCCCGCCCCG GCTCTGACTG
     1741 ACCGCGTTAC TCCCACAGGT GAGCGGGCGG GACGGCCCTT CTCCTCCGGG CTGTAATTAG
     1801 CGCTTGGTTT AATGACGGCT CGTTTCTTTT CTGTGGCTGC GTGAAAGCCT TAAAGGGCTC
     1861 CGGGAGGGCC CTTTGTGCGG GGGGGAGCGG CTCGGGGGGT GCGTGCGTGT GTGTGTGCGT
     1921 GGGGAGCGCC GCGTGCGGCC CGCGCTGCCC GGCGGCTGTG AGCGCTGCGG GCGCGGCGCG
     1981 GGGCTTTGTG CGCTCCGCGT GTGCGCGAGG GGAGCGCGGC CGGGGGCGGT GCCCCGCGGT
     2041 GCGGGGGGGC TGCGAGGGGA ACAAAGGCTG CGTGCGGGGT GTGTGCGTGG GGGGGTGAGC
     2101 AGGGGGTGTG GGCGCGGCGG TCGGGCTGTA ACCCCCCCCT GCACCCCCCT CCCCGAGTTG
     2161 CTGAGCACGG CCCGGCTTCG GGTGCGGGGC TCCGTGCGGG GCGTGGCGCG GGGCTCGCCG
     2221 TGCCGGGCGG GGGGTGGCGG CAGGTGGGGG TGCCGGGCGG GGCGGGGCCG CCTCGGGCCG
     2281 GGGAGGGCTC GGGGGAGGGG CGCGGCGGCC CCGGAGCGCC GGCGGCTGTC GAGGCGCGGC
     2341 GAGCCGCAGC CATTGCCTTT TATGGTAATC GTGCGAGAGG GCGCAGGGAC TTCCTTTGTC
     2401 CCAAATCTGT GCGGAGCCGA AATCTGGGAG GCGCCGCCGC ACCCCCTCTA GCGGGCGCGG
     2461 GGCGAAGCGG TGCGGCGCCG GCAGGAAGGA AATGGGCGGG GAGGGCCTTC GTGCGTCGCC
     2521 GCGCCGCCGT CCCCTTCTCC CTCTCCAGCC TCGGGGCTGT CCGCGGGGGG ACGGCTGCCT
     2581 TCGGGGGGGA CGGGGCAGGG CGGGGTTCGG CTTCTGGCGT GTGACCGGCG GCTCTAGAGC
     2641 CTCTGCTAAC CATGTTCATG CCTTCTTCTT TTTCCTACAG CTCCTGGGCA ACGTGCTGGT
     2701 TATTGTGCTG TCTCATCATT TTGGCAAAGA ATTGGGATCC GAATTCTGCA GTCGACGGTA
     2761 CCGGCGCGCC AGCATGAGTG CGATTAAGCC AGACATGAAG ATCAAACTCC GTATGGAAGG
     2821 CAACGTAAAC GGGCACCACT TTGTGATCGA CGGAGATGGT ACAGGCAAGC CTTTTGAGGG
     2881 AAAACAGAGT ATGGATCTTG AAGTCAAAGA GGGCGGACCT CTGCCTTTTG CCTTTGATAT
     2941 CCTGACCACT GCATTCCATT ACGGCAACAG GGTATTCGCC AAATATCCAG ACAACATACA
     3001 AGACTATTTT AAGCAGTCGT TTCCTAAGGG GTATTCGTGG GAACGAAGCT TGACTTTCGA
     3061 AGACGGGGGC ATTTGCAATG CCAGAAACGA CATAACAATG GAAGGGGACA CTTTCTATAA
     3121 TAAAGTTCGA TTTTATGGTA CCAACTTTCC CGCCAATGGT CCAGTTATGC AGAAGAAGAC
     3181 GCTGAAATGG GAGCCCTCCA CTGAGAAAAT GTATGTGCGT GATGGAGTGC TGACGGGTGA
     3241 TATTGAGATG GCTTTGTTGC TTGAAGGAAA TGCCCATTAC CGATGTGACT TCAGAACTAC
     3301 TTACAAAGCT AAGGAGAAGG GTGTCAAGTT ACCAGGCGCA CACTTTGTGG ACCACTGCAT
     3361 TGAGATTTTA AGCCATGACA AAGATTACAA CAAGGTTAAG CTGTATGAGC ATGCTGTTGC
     3421 TCATTCTGGA TTGCCTGACA ATGCCAGACG ATCTGGTGGC GGAGGGAGTG GCGGAGGTGG
     3481 GTCAGGAGGT GGAGGCACTA GTATGGCGGC CCCCCGCCCG TCTCCCGCGA TCTCCGTTTC
     3541 GGTCTCGGCT CCGGCTTTTT ACGCCCCGCA GAAGAAGTTC GGCCCTGTGG TGGCCCCAAA
     3601 GCCCAAAGTG AATCCCTTCC GGCCCGGGGA CAGCGAGCCT CCCCCGGCAC CCGGGGCCCA
     3661 GCGCGCACAG ATGGGCCGGG TGGGCGAGAT TCCCCCGCCG CCCCCGGAAG ACTTTCCCCT
     3721 GCCTCCACCT CCCCTTGCTG GGGATGGCGA CGATGCAGAG GGTGCTCTGG GAGGTGCCTT
     3781 CCCGCCGCCC CCTCCCCCGA TCGAGGAATC ATTTCCCCCT GCGCCTCTGG AGGAGGAGAT
     3841 CTTCCCTTCC CCGCCGCCTC CTCCGGAGGA GGAGGGAGGG CCTGAGGCCC CCATACCGCC
     3901 CCCACCACAG CCCAGGGAGA AGGTGAGCAG TATTGATTTG GAGATCGACT CTCTGTCCTC
     3961 ACTGCTGGAT GACATGACCA AGAATGATCC TTTCAAAGCC CGGGTGTCAT CTGGATATGT
     4021 GCCCCCACCA GTGGCCACTC CATTCAGTTC CAAGTCCAGT ACCAAGCCTG CAGCCGGGGG
     4081 CACAGCACCC CTGCCTCCTT GGAAGTCCCC TTCCAGCTCC CAGCCTCTGC CCCAGGTTCC
     4141 GGCTCCGGCT CAGAGCCAGA CACAGTTCCA TGTTCAGCCC CAGCCCCAGC CCAAGCCTCA
     4201 GGTCCAACTC CATGTCCAGT CCCAGACCCA GCCTGTGTCT TTGGCTAACA CCCAGCCCCG
     4261 AGGGCCCCCA GCCTCATCTC CGGCTCCAGC CCCTAAGTTT TCTCCAGTGA CTCCTAAGTT
     4321 TACTCCTGTG GCTTCCAAGT TCAGTCCTGG AGCCCCAGGT GGATCTGGGT CACAACCAAA
     4381 TCAAAAATTG GGGCACCCCG AAGCTCTTTC TGCTGGCACA GGCTCCCCTC AACCTCCCAG
     4441 CTTCACCTAT GCCCAGCAGA GGGAGAAGCC CCGAGTGCAG GAGAAGCAGC ACCCCGTGCC
     4501 CCCACCGGCT CAGAACCAAA ACCAGGTGCG CTCCCCTGGG GCCCCAGGGC CCCTGACTCT
     4561 GAAGGAGGTG GAGGAGCTGG AGCAGCTGAC CCAGCAGCTA ATGCAGGACA TGGAGCATCC
     4621 TCAGAGGCAG AATGTGGCTG TCAACGAACT CTGCGGCCGA TGCCATCAAC CCCTGGCCCG
     4681 GGCGCAGCCA GCCGTCCGCG CTCTAGGGCA GCTGTTCCAC ATCGCCTGCT TCACCTGCCA
     4741 CCAGTGTGCG CAGCAGCTCC AGGGCCAGCA GTTCTACAGT CTGGAGGGGG CGCCGTACTG
     4801 CGAGGGCTGT TACACTGACA CCCTGGAGAA GTGTAACACC TGCGGGGAGC CCATCACTGA
     4861 CCGCATGCTG AGGGCCACGG GCAAGGCCTA TCACCCGCAC TGCTTCACCT GTGTGGTCTG
     4921 CGCCCGCCCC CTGGAGGGCA CCTCCTTCAT CGTGGACCAG GCCAACCGGC CCCACTGTGT
     4981 CCCCGACTAC CACAAGCAGT ACGCCCCGAG GTGCTCCGTC TGCTCTGAGC CCATCATGCC
     5041 TGAGCCTGGC CGAGATGAGA CTGTGCGAGT GGTCGCCCTG GACAAGAACT TCCACATGAA
     5101 GTGTTACAAG TGTGAGGACT GCGGGAAGCC CCTGTCGATT GAGGCAGATG ACAATGGCTG
     5161 CTTCCCCCTG GACGGTCACG TGCTCTGTCG GAAGTGCCAC ACTGCTAGAG CCCAGACCTG
     5221 AGCGGCCGCT CTAGAGTCAA CTAACTTAAG CTAGCAACGG TTTCCCTCTA GCGGGATCAA
     5281 TTCCGCCCCC CCCCCCTAAC GTTACTGGCC GAAGCCGCTT GGAATAAGGC CGGTGTGCGT
     5341 TTGTCTATAT GTTATTTTCC ACCATATTGC CGTCTTTTGG CAATGTGAGG GCCCGGAAAC
     5401 CTGGCCCTGT CTTCTTGACG AGCATTCCTA GGGGTCTTTC CCCTCTCGCC AAAGGAATGC
     5461 AAGGTCTGTT GAATGTCGTG AAGGAAGCAG TTCCTCTGGA AGCTTCTTGA AGACAAACAA
     5521 CGTCTGTAGC GACCCTTTGC AGGCAGCGGA ACCCCCCACC TGGCGACAGG TGCCTCTGCG
     5581 GCCAAAAGCC ACGTGTATAA GATACACCTG CAAAGGCGGC ACAACCCCAG TGCCACGTTG
     5641 TGAGTTGGAT AGTTGTGGAA AGAGTCAAAT GGCTCTCCTC AAGCGTATTC AACAAGGGGC
     5701 TGAAGGATGC CCAGAAGGTA CCCCATTGTA TGGGATCTGA TCTGGGGCCT CGGTGCACAT
     5761 GCTTTACATG TGTTTAGTCG AGGTTAAAAA ACGTCTAGGC CCCCCGAACC ACGGGGACGT
     5821 GGTTTTCCTT TGAAAAACAC GATAATACCA TGACCGAGTA CAAGCCCACG GTGCGCCTCG
     5881 CCACCCGCGA CGACGTCCCC AGGGCCGTAC GCACCCTCGC CGCCGCGTTC GCCGACTACC
     5941 CCGCCACGCG CCACACCGTC GATCCGGACC GCCACATCGA GCGGGTCACC GAGCTGCAAG
     6001 AACTCTTCCT CACGCGCGTC GGGCTCGACA TCGGCAAGGT GTGGGTCGCG GACGACGGCG
     6061 CCGCGGTGGC GGTCTGGACC ACGCCGGAGA GCGTCGAAGC GGGGGCGGTG TTCGCCGAGA
     6121 TCGGCCCGCG CATGGCCGAG TTGAGCGGTT CCCGGCTGGC CGCGCAGCAA CAGATGGAAG
     6181 GCCTCCTGGC GCCGCACCGG CCCAAGGAGC CCGCGTGGTT CCTGGCCACC GTCGGCGTCT
     6241 CGCCCGACCA CCAGGGCAAG GGTCTGGGCA GCGCCGTCGT GCTCCCCGGA GTGGAGGCGG
     6301 CCGAGCGCGC CGGGGTGCCC GCCTTCCTGG AGACCTCCGC GCCCCGCAAC CTCCCCTTCT
     6361 ACGAGCGGCT CGGCTTCACC GTCACCGCCG ACGTCGAGTG CCCGAAGGAC CGCGCGACCT
     6421 GGTGCATGAC CCGCAAGCCC GGTGCCTGAT CGATGATCTA GAGCTCGCTG ATCAGCCTCG
     6481 ACTGTGCCTT CTAGTTGCCA GCCATCTGTT GTTTGCCCCT CCCCCGTGCC TTCCTTGACC
     6541 CTGGAAGGTG CCACTCCCAC TGTCCTTTCC TAATAAAATG AGGAAATTGC ATCGCATTGT
     6601 CTGAGTAGGT GTCATTCTAT TCTGGGGGGT GGGGTGGGGC AGGACAGCAA GGGGGAGGAT
     6661 TGGGAAGACA ATAGCAGGCA TGCTGGGGAT GCGGTGGGCT CTATGGCTTC TGAGGCGGAA
     6721 AGAACCTGCA GCCCAAGCTT GGCGTAATCA TGGTCATAGC TGTTTCCTGT GTGAAATTGT
     6781 TATCCGCTCA CAATTCCACA CAACATACGA GCCGGAAGCA TAAAGTGTAA AGCCTGGGGT
     6841 GCCTAATGAG TGAGCTAACT CACATTAATT GCGTTGCGCT CACTGCCCGC TTTCCAGTCG
     6901 GGAAACCTGT CGTGCCAGCG GATCTTAAAA GTTTTGTTAC TTTATAGAAG AAATTTTGAG
     6961 TTTTTGTTTT TTTTTAATAA ATAAATAAAC ATAAATAAAT TGTTTGTTGA ATTTATTATT
     7021 AGTATGTAAG TGTAAATATA ATAAAACTTA ATATCTATTC AAATTAATAA ATAAACCTCG
     7081 ATATACAGAC CGATAAAACA CATGCGTCAA TTTTACGCAT GATTATCTTT AACGTACGTC
     7141 ACAATATGAT TATCTTTCTA GGGTTAATCT AGTATACGCG TTTAATTAAT CCAGCTTTTG
     7201 TTCCCTTTAG TGAGGGTTAA TTGCGCGCTT GGCGTAATCA TGGTCATAGC TGTTTCCTGT
     7261 GTGAAATTGT TATCCGCTCA CAATTCCACA CAACATACGA GCCGGAAGCA TAAAGTGTAA
     7321 AGCCTGGGGT GCCTAATGAG TGAGCTAACT CACATTAATT GCGTTGCGCT CACTGCCCGC
     7381 TTTCCAGTCG GGAAACCTGT CGTGCCAGCT GCATTAATGA ATCGGCCAAC GCGCGGGGAG
     7441 AGGCGGTTTG CGTATTGGGC GCTCTTCCGC TTCCTCGCTC ACTGACTCGC TGCGCTCGGT
     7501 CGTTCGGCTG CGGCGAGCGG TATCAGCTCA CTCAAAGGCG GTAATACGGT TATCCACAGA
     7561 ATCAGGGGAT AACGCAGGAA AGAACATGTG AGCAAAAGGC CAGCAAAAGG CCAGGAACCG
     7621 TAAAAAGGCC GCGTTGCTGG CGTTTTTCCA TAGGCTCCGC CCCCCTGACG AGCATCACAA
     7681 AAATCGACGC TCAAGTCAGA GGTGGCGAAA CCCGACAGGA CTATAAAGAT ACCAGGCGTT
     7741 TCCCCCTGGA AGCTCCCTCG TGCGCTCTCC TGTTCCGACC CTGCCGCTTA CCGGATACCT
     7801 GTCCGCCTTT CTCCCTTCGG GAAGCGTGGC GCTTTCTCAT AGCTCACGCT GTAGGTATCT
     7861 CAGTTCGGTG TAGGTCGTTC GCTCCAAGCT GGGCTGTGTG CACGAACCCC CCGTTCAGCC
     7921 CGACCGCTGC GCCTTATCCG GTAACTATCG TCTTGAGTCC AACCCGGTAA GACACGACTT
     7981 ATCGCCACTG GCAGCAGCCA CTGGTAACAG GATTAGCAGA GCGAGGTATG TAGGCGGTGC
     8041 TACAGAGTTC TTGAAGTGGT GGCCTAACTA CGGCTACACT AGAAGGACAG TATTTGGTAT
     8101 CTGCGCTCTG CTGAAGCCAG TTACCTTCGG AAAAAGAGTT GGTAGCTCTT GATCCGGCAA
     8161 ACAAACCACC GCTGGTAGCG GTGGTTTTTT TGTTTGCAAG CAGCAGATTA CGCGCAGAAA
     8221 AAAAGGATCT CAAGAAGATC CTTTGATCTT TTCTACGGGG TCTGACGCTC AGTGGAACGA
     8281 AAACTCACGT TAAGGGATTT TGGTCATGAG ATTATCAAAA AGGATCTTCA CCTAGATCCT
     8341 TTTAAATTAA AAATGAAGTT TTAAATCAAT CTAAAGTATA TATGAGTAAA CTTGGTCTGA
     8401 CAGTTACCAA TGCTTAATCA GTGAGGCACC TATCTCAGCG ATCTGTCTAT TTCGTTCATC
     8461 CATAGTTGCC TGACTCCCCG TCGTGTAGAT AACTACGATA CGGGAGGGCT TACCATCTGG
     8521 CCCCAGTGCT GCAATGATAC CGCGAGACCC ACGCTCACCG GCTCCAGATT TATCAGCAAT
     8581 AAACCAGCCA GCCGGAAGGG CCGAGCGCAG AAGTGGTCCT GCAACTTTAT CCGCCTCCAT
     8641 CCAGTCTATT AATTGTTGCC GGGAAGCTAG AGTAAGTAGT TCGCCAGTTA ATAGTTTGCG
     8701 CAACGTTGTT GCCATTGCTA CAGGCATCGT GGTGTCACGC TCGTCGTTTG GTATGGCTTC
     8761 ATTCAGCTCC GGTTCCCAAC GATCAAGGCG AGTTACATGA TCCCCCATGT TGTGCAAAAA
     8821 AGCGGTTAGC TCCTTCGGTC CTCCGATCGT TGTCAGAAGT AAGTTGGCCG CAGTGTTATC
     8881 ACTCATGGTT ATGGCAGCAC TGCATAATTC TCTTACTGTC ATGCCATCCG TAAGATGCTT
     8941 TTCTGTGACT GGTGAGTACT CAACCAAGTC ATTCTGAGAA TAGTGTATGC GGCGACCGAG
     9001 TTGCTCTTGC CCGGCGTCAA TACGGGATAA TACCGCGCCA CATAGCAGAA CTTTAAAAGT
     9061 GCTCATCATT GGAAAACGTT CTTCGGGGCG AAAACTCTCA AGGATCTTAC CGCTGTTGAG
     9121 ATCCAGTTCG ATGTAACCCA CTCGTGCACC CAACTGATCT TCAGCATCTT TTACTTTCAC
     9181 CAGCGTTTCT GGGTGAGCAA AAACAGGAAG GCAAAATGCC GCAAAAAAGG GAATAAGGGC
     9241 GACACGGAAA TGTTGAATAC TCATACTCTT CCTTTTTCAA TATTATTGAA GCATTTATCA
     9301 GGGTTATTGT CTCATGAGCG GATACATATT TGAATGTATT TAGAAAAATA AACAAATAGG
     9361 GGTTCCGCGC ACATTTCCCC GAAAAGTGCC AC  
//
