# Supplementary material for: A nano-liquid hub integrating growth and immune-evasion signaling to promote cell survival
Source: bioRxiv preprint, doi:10.1101/2021.12.30.474523, version 5 (2026-03-18)
Supplement: Supplementary data S1 [file 474523_file08.zip › DataS1_DNAfiles/011_pPBpuro-Halo7-SGx3-Zyxin.gb]

LOCUS       pPBpuro_Halo7_SG        9635 bp ds-DNA     linear       15-SEP-2020
DEFINITION  .
ACCESSION   
VERSION     
SOURCE      .
  ORGANISM  .
COMMENT     
COMMENT     ApEinfo:methylated:1
FEATURES             Location/Qualifiers
     misc_feature    3665..3739
                     /label=SGX3
                     /ApEinfo_fwdcolor=#aefcff
                     /ApEinfo_revcolor=#aefcff
                     /ApEinfo_graphicformat=arrow_data {{0 1 2 0 0 -1} {} 0}
                     width 5 offset 0
     misc_feature    3..459
                     /label=f1 origin
                     /ApEinfo_fwdcolor=cyan
                     /ApEinfo_revcolor=green
                     /ApEinfo_graphicformat=arrow_data {{0 1 2 0 0 -1} {} 0}
                     width 5 offset 0
     misc_feature    7906..8346
                     /label=Col E1 origin
                     /ApEinfo_fwdcolor=cyan
                     /ApEinfo_revcolor=green
                     /ApEinfo_graphicformat=arrow_data {{0 1 2 0 0 -1} {} 0}
                     width 5 offset 0
     misc_feature    2747..2762
                     /label=MCS
                     /ApEinfo_fwdcolor=#ffff66
                     /ApEinfo_revcolor=#ffff66
                     /ApEinfo_graphicformat=arrow_data {{0 1 2 0 0 -1} {} 0}
                     width 5 offset 0
     misc_feature    670..983
                     /label=PiggyBac 5' terminal repeat (complement)
                     /ApEinfo_fwdcolor=#fb0106
                     /ApEinfo_revcolor=green
                     /ApEinfo_graphicformat=arrow_data {{0 1 2 0 0 -1} {} 0}
                     width 5 offset 0
     misc_feature    1641..2728
                     /label=CAG promoter with artificial intron
                     /ApEinfo_fwdcolor=#21fe80
                     /ApEinfo_revcolor=green
                     /ApEinfo_graphicformat=arrow_data {{0 1 2 0 0 -1} {} 0}
                     width 5 offset 0
     misc_feature    1373..1670
                     /label=chicken beta actin promoter
                     /ApEinfo_fwdcolor=#0f7ffe
                     /ApEinfo_revcolor=green
                     /ApEinfo_graphicformat=arrow_data {{0 1 2 0 0 -1} {} 0}
                     width 5 offset 0
     misc_feature    2735..2746
                     /label=MCS (BamHI, EcoRI, XhoI, NotI)
                     /ApEinfo_fwdcolor=#800080
                     /ApEinfo_revcolor=green
                     /ApEinfo_graphicformat=arrow_data {{0 1 2 0 0 -1} {} 0}
                     width 5 offset 0
     misc_feature    1147..1391
                     /label=CMV IE (enhancer)
                     /ApEinfo_fwdcolor=#7ffe07
                     /ApEinfo_revcolor=green
                     /ApEinfo_graphicformat=arrow_data {{0 1 2 0 0 -1} {} 0}
                     width 5 offset 0
     misc_feature    8647..9507
                     /label=Ampicillin resistance gene
                     /ApEinfo_fwdcolor=cyan
                     /ApEinfo_revcolor=green
                     /ApEinfo_graphicformat=arrow_data {{0 1 2 0 0 -1} {} 0}
                     width 5 offset 0
     misc_feature    5465..5472
                     /label=MCS (BamHI, EcoRI, XhoI, NotI)(1)
                     /ApEinfo_label=MCS (BamHI, EcoRI, XhoI, NotI)
                     /ApEinfo_fwdcolor=#800080
                     /ApEinfo_revcolor=green
                     /ApEinfo_graphicformat=arrow_data {{0 1 2 0 0 -1} {} 0}
                     width 5 offset 0
     misc_feature    5482..6091
                     /label=IRES sequence from ECMV
                     /ApEinfo_fwdcolor=#0f7ffe
                     /ApEinfo_revcolor=green
                     /ApEinfo_graphicformat=arrow_data {{0 1 2 0 0 -1} {} 0}
                     width 5 offset 0
     misc_feature    6093..6692
                     /label=puromycin-N-acetyl-transferase
                     /ApEinfo_fwdcolor=#21fe80
                     /ApEinfo_revcolor=green
                     /ApEinfo_graphicformat=arrow_data {{0 1 2 0 0 -1} {} 0}
                     width 5 offset 0
     misc_feature    6725..6949
                     /label=polyA_signal_sequence
                     /ApEinfo_fwdcolor=#fc8008
                     /ApEinfo_revcolor=green
                     /ApEinfo_graphicformat=arrow_data {{0 1 2 0 0 -1} {} 0}
                     width 5 offset 0
     misc_feature    7169..7410
                     /label=PiggyBac 3'ÃÂÃÂÃÂÃÂÃÂÃÂÃÂÃÂ
                     terminal repeat domain
                     /ApEinfo_fwdcolor=#fb0106
                     /ApEinfo_revcolor=green
                     /ApEinfo_graphicformat=arrow_data {{0 1 2 0 0 -1} {} 0}
                     width 5 offset 0
     misc_feature    2774..3664
                     /label=Halo7
                     /ApEinfo_fwdcolor=#acf999
                     /ApEinfo_revcolor=#acf999
                     /ApEinfo_graphicformat=arrow_data {{0 1 2 0 0 -1} {} 0}
                     width 5 offset 0
     misc_feature    3746..5464
                     /label=human Zyxin (NM_001010972.1)
                     /ApEinfo_fwdcolor=#ffa3b6
                     /ApEinfo_revcolor=#ffa3b6
                     /ApEinfo_graphicformat=arrow_data {{0 1 2 0 0 -1} {} 0}
                     width 5 offset 0
ORIGIN
        1 CTAAATTGTA AGCGTTAATA TTTTGTTAAA ATTCGCGTTA AATTTTTGTT AAATCAGCTC
       61 ATTTTTTAAC CAATAGGCCG AAATCGGCAA AATCCCTTAT AAATCAAAAG AATAGACCGA
      121 GATAGGGTTG AGTGTTGTTC CAGTTTGGAA CAAGAGTCCA CTATTAAAGA ACGTGGACTC
      181 CAACGTCAAA GGNNNNNNNN NNNNNNNNNN NNNNNNNNNN NNNNNNNNNN NNNNNNNNNN
      241 NTNNNNNNNN NNNNNNNNNN NNNNNNNNNN NNNNNNNNNN NNNNNNNNNN NNNNNNNNNN
      301 NNNNNNNNNN NNNNNNNNNN NNNNNNNNNN NNNGNNNNNN NNNNNNNNNN NNNNNNNNNN
      361 NNNNNNNNNN NNNNNNNNNN NNNNNNNNNN NNNNNNNNNN NNNNNNNNNN NNNNNNNNNN
      421 NNNNNNNNNN NNNNNNNNNN NNNNNNNNNN NNNNNNNNCC CATTCGCCAT TCAGGCTGCG
      481 CAACTGTTGG GAAGGGCGAT CGGTGCGGGC CTCTTCGCTA TTACGCCAGC TGGCGAAAGG
      541 GGGATGTGCT GCAAGGCGAT TAAGTTGGGT AACGCCAGGG TTTTCCCAGT CACGACGTTG
      601 TAAAACGACG GCCAGTGAGC GCGCGTAATA CGACTCACTA TAGGGCGAAT TGGGGCGCGC
      661 CATTCTAGAT TAACCCTAGA AAGATAGTCT GCGTAAAATT GACGCATGCA TTCTTGAAAT
      721 ATTGCTCTCT CTTTCTAAAT AGCGCGAATC CGTCGCTGTG CATTTAGGAC ATCTCAGTCG
      781 CCGCTTGGAG CTCCCGTGAG GCGTGCTTGT CAATGCGGTA AGTGTCACTG ATTTTGAACT
      841 ATAACGACCG CGTGAGTCAA AATGACGCAT GATTATCTTT TACGTGACTT TTAAGATTTA
      901 ACTCATACGA TAATTATATT GTTATTTCAT GTTCTACTTA CGTGATAACT TATTATATAT
      961 ATATTTTCTT GTTATAGATA TCAACTAGAA TGCTAGCATG GGCCCATCTC GACATTGATT
     1021 ATTGACTAGT TATTAATAGT AATCAATTAC GGGGTCATTA GTTCATAGCC CATATATGGA
     1081 GTTCCGCGTT ACATAACTTA CGGTAAATGG CCCGCCTGGC TGACCGCCCA ACGACCCCCG
     1141 CCCATTGACG TCAATAATGA CGTATGTTCC CATAGTAACG CCAATAGGGA CTTTCCATTG
     1201 ACGTCAATGG GTGGACTATT TACGGTAAAC TGCCCACTTG GCAGTACATC AAGTGTATCA
     1261 TATGCCAAGT ACGCCCCCTA TTGACGTCAA TGACGGTAAA TGGCCCGCCT GGCATTATGC
     1321 CCAGTACATG ACCTTATGGG ACTTTCCTAC TTGGCAGTAC ATCTACGTAT TAGTCATCGC
     1381 TATTACCATG GGTCGAGGTG AGCCCCACGT TCTGCTTCAC TCTCCCCATC TCCCCCCCCT
     1441 CCCCACCCCC AATTTTGTAT TTATTTATTT TTTAATTATT TTGTGCAGCG ATGGGGGCGG
     1501 GGGGGGGGGG GGCGCGCGCC AGGCGGGGCG GGGCGGGGCG AGGGGCGGGG CGGGGCGAGG
     1561 CGGAGAGGTG CGGCGGCAGC CAATCAGAGC GGCGCGCTCC GAAAGTTTCC TTTTATGGCG
     1621 AGGCGGCGGC GGCGGCGGCC CTATAAAAAG CGAAGCGCGC GGCGGGCGGG AGTCGCTGCG
     1681 TTGCCTTCGC CCCGTGCCCC GCTCCGCGCC GCCTCGCGCC GCCCGCCCCG GCTCTGACTG
     1741 ACCGCGTTAC TCCCACAGGT GAGCGGGCGG GACGGCCCTT CTCCTCCGGG CTGTAATTAG
     1801 CGCTTGGTTT AATGACGGCT CGTTTCTTTT CTGTGGCTGC GTGAAAGCCT TAAAGGGCTC
     1861 CGGGAGGGCC CTTTGTGCGG GGGGGAGCGG CTCGGGGGGT GCGTGCGTGT GTGTGTGCGT
     1921 GGGGAGCGCC GCGTGCGGCC CGCGCTGCCC GGCGGCTGTG AGCGCTGCGG GCGCGGCGCG
     1981 GGGCTTTGTG CGCTCCGCGT GTGCGCGAGG GGAGCGCGGC CGGGGGCGGT GCCCCGCGGT
     2041 GCGGGGGGGC TGCGAGGGGA ACAAAGGCTG CGTGCGGGGT GTGTGCGTGG GGGGGTGAGC
     2101 AGGGGGTGTG GGCGCGGCGG TCGGGCTGTA ACCCCCCCCT GCACCCCCCT CCCCGAGTTG
     2161 CTGAGCACGG CCCGGCTTCG GGTGCGGGGC TCCGTGCGGG GCGTGGCGCG GGGCTCGCCG
     2221 TGCCGGGCGG GGGGTGGCGG CAGGTGGGGG TGCCGGGCGG GGCGGGGCCG CCTCGGGCCG
     2281 GGGAGGGCTC GGGGGAGGGG CGCGGCGGCC CCGGAGCGCC GGCGGCTGTC GAGGCGCGGC
     2341 GAGCCGCAGC CATTGCCTTT TATGGTAATC GTGCGAGAGG GCGCAGGGAC TTCCTTTGTC
     2401 CCAAATCTGT GCGGAGCCGA AATCTGGGAG GCGCCGCCGC ACCCCCTCTA GCGGGCGCGG
     2461 GGCGAAGCGG TGCGGCGCCG GCAGGAAGGA AATGGGCGGG GAGGGCCTTC GTGCGTCGCC
     2521 GCGCCGCCGT CCCCTTCTCC CTCTCCAGCC TCGGGGCTGT CCGCGGGGGG ACGGCTGCCT
     2581 TCGGGGGGGA CGGGGCAGGG CGGGGTTCGG CTTCTGGCGT GTGACCGGCG GCTCTAGAGC
     2641 CTCTGCTAAC CATGTTCATG CCTTCTTCTT TTTCCTACAG CTCCTGGGCA ACGTGCTGGT
     2701 TATTGTGCTG TCTCATCATT TTGGCAAAGA ATTGGGATCC GAATTCTGCA GTCGACGGTA
     2761 CCGGCGCGCC AGCATGGCAG AAATCGGTAC TGGCTTTCCA TTCGACCCCC ATTATGTGGA
     2821 AGTCCTGGGC GAGCGCATGC ACTACGTCGA TGTTGGTCCG CGCGATGGCA CCCCTGTGCT
     2881 GTTCCTGCAC GGTAACCCGA CCTCCTCCTA CGTGTGGCGC AACATCATCC CGCATGTTGC
     2941 ACCGACCCAT CGCTGCATTG CTCCAGACCT GATCGGTATG GGCAAATCCG ACAAACCAGA
     3001 CCTGGGTTAT TTCTTCGACG ACCACGTCCG CTTCATGGAT GCCTTCATCG AAGCCCTGGG
     3061 TCTGGAAGAG GTCGTCCTGG TCATTCACGA CTGGGGCTCC GCTCTGGGTT TCCACTGGGC
     3121 CAAGCGCAAT CCAGAGCGCG TCAAAGGTAT TGCATTTATG GAGTTCATCC GCCCTATCCC
     3181 GACCTGGGAC GAATGGCCAG AATTTGCCCG CGAGACCTTC CAGGCCTTCC GCACCACCGA
     3241 CGTCGGCCGC AAGCTGATCA TCGATCAGAA CGTTTTTATC GAGGGTACGC TGCCGATGGG
     3301 TGTCGTCCGC CCGCTGACTG AAGTCGAGAT GGACCATTAC CGCGAGCCGT TCCTGAATCC
     3361 TGTTGACCGC GAGCCACTGT GGCGCTTCCC AAACGAGCTG CCAATCGCCG GTGAGCCAGC
     3421 GAACATCGTC GCGCTGGTCG AAGAATACAT GGACTGGCTG CACCAGTCCC CTGTCCCGAA
     3481 GCTGCTGTTC TGGGGCACCC CAGGCGTTCT GATCCCACCG GCCGAAGCCG CTCGCCTGGC
     3541 CAAAAGCCTG CCTAACTGCA AGGCTGTGGA CATCGGCCCG GGTCTGAATC TGCTGCAAGA
     3601 AGACAACCCG GACCTGATCG GCAGCGAGAT CGCGCGCTGG CTGTCGACGC TCGAGATTTC
     3661 CGGCTCCGGA CTCAGATCTC GAGCTCAAGC TTCGTCAGGA GGCGGTGGCT CAGGAGGCGG
     3721 TGGCTCAGGA GGCGGTGGCA CTAGTATGGC GGCCCCCCGC CCGTCTCCCG CGATCTCCGT
     3781 TTCGGTCTCG GCTCCGGCTT TTTACGCCCC GCAGAAGAAG TTCGGCCCTG TGGTGGCCCC
     3841 AAAGCCCAAA GTGAATCCCT TCCGGCCCGG GGACAGCGAG CCTCCCCCGG CACCCGGGGC
     3901 CCAGCGCGCA CAGATGGGCC GGGTGGGCGA GATTCCCCCG CCGCCCCCGG AAGACTTTCC
     3961 CCTGCCTCCA CCTCCCCTTG CTGGGGATGG CGACGATGCA GAGGGTGCTC TGGGAGGTGC
     4021 CTTCCCGCCG CCCCCTCCCC CGATCGAGGA ATCATTTCCC CCTGCGCCTC TGGAGGAGGA
     4081 GATCTTCCCT TCCCCGCCGC CTCCTCCGGA GGAGGAGGGA GGGCCTGAGG CCCCCATACC
     4141 GCCCCCACCA CAGCCCAGGG AGAAGGTGAG CAGTATTGAT TTGGAGATCG ACTCTCTGTC
     4201 CTCACTGCTG GATGACATGA CCAAGAATGA TCCTTTCAAA GCCCGGGTGT CATCTGGATA
     4261 TGTGCCCCCA CCAGTGGCCA CTCCATTCAG TTCCAAGTCC AGTACCAAGC CTGCAGCCGG
     4321 GGGCACAGCA CCCCTGCCTC CTTGGAAGTC CCCTTCCAGC TCCCAGCCTC TGCCCCAGGT
     4381 TCCGGCTCCG GCTCAGAGCC AGACACAGTT CCATGTTCAG CCCCAGCCCC AGCCCAAGCC
     4441 TCAGGTCCAA CTCCATGTCC AGTCCCAGAC CCAGCCTGTG TCTTTGGCTA ACACCCAGCC
     4501 CCGAGGGCCC CCAGCCTCAT CTCCGGCTCC AGCCCCTAAG TTTTCTCCAG TGACTCCTAA
     4561 GTTTACTCCT GTGGCTTCCA AGTTCAGTCC TGGAGCCCCA GGTGGATCTG GGTCACAACC
     4621 AAATCAAAAA TTGGGGCACC CCGAAGCTCT TTCTGCTGGC ACAGGCTCCC CTCAACCTCC
     4681 CAGCTTCACC TATGCCCAGC AGAGGGAGAA GCCCCGAGTG CAGGAGAAGC AGCACCCCGT
     4741 GCCCCCACCG GCTCAGAACC AAAACCAGGT GCGCTCCCCT GGGGCCCCAG GGCCCCTGAC
     4801 TCTGAAGGAG GTGGAGGAGC TGGAGCAGCT GACCCAGCAG CTAATGCAGG ACATGGAGCA
     4861 TCCTCAGAGG CAGAATGTGG CTGTCAACGA ACTCTGCGGC CGATGCCATC AACCCCTGGC
     4921 CCGGGCGCAG CCAGCCGTCC GCGCTCTAGG GCAGCTGTTC CACATCGCCT GCTTCACCTG
     4981 CCACCAGTGT GCGCAGCAGC TCCAGGGCCA GCAGTTCTAC AGTCTGGAGG GGGCGCCGTA
     5041 CTGCGAGGGC TGTTACACTG ACACCCTGGA GAAGTGTAAC ACCTGCGGGG AGCCCATCAC
     5101 TGACCGCATG CTGAGGGCCA CGGGCAAGGC CTATCACCCG CACTGCTTCA CCTGTGTGGT
     5161 CTGCGCCCGC CCCCTGGAGG GCACCTCCTT CATCGTGGAC CAGGCCAACC GGCCCCACTG
     5221 TGTCCCCGAC TACCACAAGC AGTACGCCCC GAGGTGCTCC GTCTGCTCTG AGCCCATCAT
     5281 GCCTGAGCCT GGCCGAGATG AGACTGTGCG AGTGGTCGCC CTGGACAAGA ACTTCCACAT
     5341 GAAGTGTTAC AAGTGTGAGG ACTGCGGGAA GCCCCTGTCG ATTGAGGCAG ATGACAATGG
     5401 CTGCTTCCCC CTGGACGGTC ACGTGCTCTG TCGGAAGTGC CACACTGCTA GAGCCCAGAC
     5461 CTGAGCGGCC GCTCTAGAGT CAACTAACTT AAGCTAGCAA CGGTTTCCCT CTAGCGGGAT
     5521 CAATTCCGCC CCCCCCCCCT AACGTTACTG GCCGAAGCCG CTTGGAATAA GGCCGGTGTG
     5581 CGTTTGTCTA TATGTTATTT TCCACCATAT TGCCGTCTTT TGGCAATGTG AGGGCCCGGA
     5641 AACCTGGCCC TGTCTTCTTG ACGAGCATTC CTAGGGGTCT TTCCCCTCTC GCCAAAGGAA
     5701 TGCAAGGTCT GTTGAATGTC GTGAAGGAAG CAGTTCCTCT GGAAGCTTCT TGAAGACAAA
     5761 CAACGTCTGT AGCGACCCTT TGCAGGCAGC GGAACCCCCC ACCTGGCGAC AGGTGCCTCT
     5821 GCGGCCAAAA GCCACGTGTA TAAGATACAC CTGCAAAGGC GGCACAACCC CAGTGCCACG
     5881 TTGTGAGTTG GATAGTTGTG GAAAGAGTCA AATGGCTCTC CTCAAGCGTA TTCAACAAGG
     5941 GGCTGAAGGA TGCCCAGAAG GTACCCCATT GTATGGGATC TGATCTGGGG CCTCGGTGCA
     6001 CATGCTTTAC ATGTGTTTAG TCGAGGTTAA AAAACGTCTA GGCCCCCCGA ACCACGGGGA
     6061 CGTGGTTTTC CTTTGAAAAA CACGATAATA CCATGACCGA GTACAAGCCC ACGGTGCGCC
     6121 TCGCCACCCG CGACGACGTC CCCAGGGCCG TACGCACCCT CGCCGCCGCG TTCGCCGACT
     6181 ACCCCGCCAC GCGCCACACC GTCGATCCGG ACCGCCACAT CGAGCGGGTC ACCGAGCTGC
     6241 AAGAACTCTT CCTCACGCGC GTCGGGCTCG ACATCGGCAA GGTGTGGGTC GCGGACGACG
     6301 GCGCCGCGGT GGCGGTCTGG ACCACGCCGG AGAGCGTCGA AGCGGGGGCG GTGTTCGCCG
     6361 AGATCGGCCC GCGCATGGCC GAGTTGAGCG GTTCCCGGCT GGCCGCGCAG CAACAGATGG
     6421 AAGGCCTCCT GGCGCCGCAC CGGCCCAAGG AGCCCGCGTG GTTCCTGGCC ACCGTCGGCG
     6481 TCTCGCCCGA CCACCAGGGC AAGGGTCTGG GCAGCGCCGT CGTGCTCCCC GGAGTGGAGG
     6541 CGGCCGAGCG CGCCGGGGTG CCCGCCTTCC TGGAGACCTC CGCGCCCCGC AACCTCCCCT
     6601 TCTACGAGCG GCTCGGCTTC ACCGTCACCG CCGACGTCGA GTGCCCGAAG GACCGCGCGA
     6661 CCTGGTGCAT GACCCGCAAG CCCGGTGCCT GATCGATGAT CTAGAGCTCG CTGATCAGCC
     6721 TCGACTGTGC CTTCTAGTTG CCAGCCATCT GTTGTTTGCC CCTCCCCCGT GCCTTCCTTG
     6781 ACCCTGGAAG GTGCCACTCC CACTGTCCTT TCCTAATAAA ATGAGGAAAT TGCATCGCAT
     6841 TGTCTGAGTA GGTGTCATTC TATTCTGGGG GGTGGGGTGG GGCAGGACAG CAAGGGGGAG
     6901 GATTGGGAAG ACAATAGCAG GCATGCTGGG GATGCGGTGG GCTCTATGGC TTCTGAGGCG
     6961 GAAAGAACCT GCAGCCCAAG CTTGGCGTAA TCATGGTCAT AGCTGTTTCC TGTGTGAAAT
     7021 TGTTATCCGC TCACAATTCC ACACAACATA CGAGCCGGAA GCATAAAGTG TAAAGCCTGG
     7081 GGTGCCTAAT GAGTGAGCTA ACTCACATTA ATTGCGTTGC GCTCACTGCC CGCTTTCCAG
     7141 TCGGGAAACC TGTCGTGCCA GCGGATCTTA AAAGTTTTGT TACTTTATAG AAGAAATTTT
     7201 GAGTTTTTGT TTTTTTTTAA TAAATAAATA AACATAAATA AATTGTTTGT TGAATTTATT
     7261 ATTAGTATGT AAGTGTAAAT ATAATAAAAC TTAATATCTA TTCAAATTAA TAAATAAACC
     7321 TCGATATACA GACCGATAAA ACACATGCGT CAATTTTACG CATGATTATC TTTAACGTAC
     7381 GTCACAATAT GATTATCTTT CTAGGGTTAA TCTAGTATAC GCGTTTAATT AATCCAGCTT
     7441 TTGTTCCCTT TAGTGAGGGT TAATTGCGCG CTTGGCGTAA TCATGGTCAT AGCTGTTTCC
     7501 TGTGTGAAAT TGTTATCCGC TCACAATTCC ACACAACATA CGAGCCGGAA GCATAAAGTG
     7561 TAAAGCCTGG GGTGCCTAAT GAGTGAGCTA ACTCACATTA ATTGCGTTGC GCTCACTGCC
     7621 CGCTTTCCAG TCGGGAAACC TGTCGTGCCA GCTGCATTAA TGAATCGGCC AACGCGCGGG
     7681 GAGAGGCGGT TTGCGTATTG GGCGCTCTTC CGCTTCCTCG CTCACTGACT CGCTGCGCTC
     7741 GGTCGTTCGG CTGCGGCGAG CGGTATCAGC TCACTCAAAG GCGGTAATAC GGTTATCCAC
     7801 AGAATCAGGG GATAACGCAG GAAAGAACAT GTGAGCAAAA GGCCAGCAAA AGGCCAGGAA
     7861 CCGTAAAAAG GCCGCGTTGC TGGCGTTTTT CCATAGGCTC CGCCCCCCTG ACGAGCATCA
     7921 CAAAAATCGA CGCTCAAGTC AGAGGTGGCG AAACCCGACA GGACTATAAA GATACCAGGC
     7981 GTTTCCCCCT GGAAGCTCCC TCGTGCGCTC TCCTGTTCCG ACCCTGCCGC TTACCGGATA
     8041 CCTGTCCGCC TTTCTCCCTT CGGGAAGCGT GGCGCTTTCT CATAGCTCAC GCTGTAGGTA
     8101 TCTCAGTTCG GTGTAGGTCG TTCGCTCCAA GCTGGGCTGT GTGCACGAAC CCCCCGTTCA
     8161 GCCCGACCGC TGCGCCTTAT CCGGTAACTA TCGTCTTGAG TCCAACCCGG TAAGACACGA
     8221 CTTATCGCCA CTGGCAGCAG CCACTGGTAA CAGGATTAGC AGAGCGAGGT ATGTAGGCGG
     8281 TGCTACAGAG TTCTTGAAGT GGTGGCCTAA CTACGGCTAC ACTAGAAGGA CAGTATTTGG
     8341 TATCTGCGCT CTGCTGAAGC CAGTTACCTT CGGAAAAAGA GTTGGTAGCT CTTGATCCGG
     8401 CAAACAAACC ACCGCTGGTA GCGGTGGTTT TTTTGTTTGC AAGCAGCAGA TTACGCGCAG
     8461 AAAAAAAGGA TCTCAAGAAG ATCCTTTGAT CTTTTCTACG GGGTCTGACG CTCAGTGGAA
     8521 CGAAAACTCA CGTTAAGGGA TTTTGGTCAT GAGATTATCA AAAAGGATCT TCACCTAGAT
     8581 CCTTTTAAAT TAAAAATGAA GTTTTAAATC AATCTAAAGT ATATATGAGT AAACTTGGTC
     8641 TGACAGTTAC CAATGCTTAA TCAGTGAGGC ACCTATCTCA GCGATCTGTC TATTTCGTTC
     8701 ATCCATAGTT GCCTGACTCC CCGTCGTGTA GATAACTACG ATACGGGAGG GCTTACCATC
     8761 TGGCCCCAGT GCTGCAATGA TACCGCGAGA CCCACGCTCA CCGGCTCCAG ATTTATCAGC
     8821 AATAAACCAG CCAGCCGGAA GGGCCGAGCG CAGAAGTGGT CCTGCAACTT TATCCGCCTC
     8881 CATCCAGTCT ATTAATTGTT GCCGGGAAGC TAGAGTAAGT AGTTCGCCAG TTAATAGTTT
     8941 GCGCAACGTT GTTGCCATTG CTACAGGCAT CGTGGTGTCA CGCTCGTCGT TTGGTATGGC
     9001 TTCATTCAGC TCCGGTTCCC AACGATCAAG GCGAGTTACA TGATCCCCCA TGTTGTGCAA
     9061 AAAAGCGGTT AGCTCCTTCG GTCCTCCGAT CGTTGTCAGA AGTAAGTTGG CCGCAGTGTT
     9121 ATCACTCATG GTTATGGCAG CACTGCATAA TTCTCTTACT GTCATGCCAT CCGTAAGATG
     9181 CTTTTCTGTG ACTGGTGAGT ACTCAACCAA GTCATTCTGA GAATAGTGTA TGCGGCGACC
     9241 GAGTTGCTCT TGCCCGGCGT CAATACGGGA TAATACCGCG CCACATAGCA GAACTTTAAA
     9301 AGTGCTCATC ATTGGAAAAC GTTCTTCGGG GCGAAAACTC TCAAGGATCT TACCGCTGTT
     9361 GAGATCCAGT TCGATGTAAC CCACTCGTGC ACCCAACTGA TCTTCAGCAT CTTTTACTTT
     9421 CACCAGCGTT TCTGGGTGAG CAAAAACAGG AAGGCAAAAT GCCGCAAAAA AGGGAATAAG
     9481 GGCGACACGG AAATGTTGAA TACTCATACT CTTCCTTTTT CAATATTATT GAAGCATTTA
     9541 TCAGGGTTAT TGTCTCATGA GCGGATACAT ATTTGAATGT ATTTAGAAAA ATAAACAAAT
     9601 AGGGGTTCCG CGCACATTTC CCCGAAAAGT GCCAC  
//
