# Supplementary material for: A nano-liquid hub integrating growth and immune-evasion signaling to promote cell survival
Source: bioRxiv preprint, doi:10.1101/2021.12.30.474523, version 5 (2026-03-18)
Supplement: Supplementary data S1 [file 474523_file08.zip › DataS1_DNAfiles/012_pPBpuro-SNAPf-SGx3-Zyxin.gb]

LOCUS       pPBpuro_SNAPf_SG        9260 bp ds-DNA     linear       15-SEP-2020
DEFINITION  .
ACCESSION   
VERSION     
SOURCE      .
  ORGANISM  .
COMMENT     
COMMENT     ApEinfo:methylated:1
FEATURES             Location/Qualifiers
     misc_feature    2774..3319
                     /label=SNAPf
                     /ApEinfo_fwdcolor=#acf999
                     /ApEinfo_revcolor=#acf999
                     /ApEinfo_graphicformat=arrow_data {{0 1 2 0 0 -1} {} 0}
                     width 5 offset 0
     misc_feature    3..459
                     /label=f1 origin
                     /ApEinfo_fwdcolor=cyan
                     /ApEinfo_revcolor=green
                     /ApEinfo_graphicformat=arrow_data {{0 1 2 0 0 -1} {} 0}
                     width 5 offset 0
     misc_feature    7531..7971
                     /label=Col E1 origin
                     /ApEinfo_fwdcolor=cyan
                     /ApEinfo_revcolor=green
                     /ApEinfo_graphicformat=arrow_data {{0 1 2 0 0 -1} {} 0}
                     width 5 offset 0
     misc_feature    2747..2762
                     /label=MCS
                     /ApEinfo_fwdcolor=#ffff66
                     /ApEinfo_revcolor=#ffff66
                     /ApEinfo_graphicformat=arrow_data {{0 1 2 0 0 -1} {} 0}
                     width 5 offset 0
     misc_feature    670..983
                     /label=PiggyBac 5' terminal repeat (complement)
                     /ApEinfo_fwdcolor=#fb0106
                     /ApEinfo_revcolor=green
                     /ApEinfo_graphicformat=arrow_data {{0 1 2 0 0 -1} {} 0}
                     width 5 offset 0
     misc_feature    3320..3364
                     /label=SGX3
                     /ApEinfo_fwdcolor=#aefcff
                     /ApEinfo_revcolor=#aefcff
                     /ApEinfo_graphicformat=arrow_data {{0 1 2 0 0 -1} {} 0}
                     width 5 offset 0
     misc_feature    1641..2728
                     /label=CAG promoter with artificial intron
                     /ApEinfo_fwdcolor=#21fe80
                     /ApEinfo_revcolor=green
                     /ApEinfo_graphicformat=arrow_data {{0 1 2 0 0 -1} {} 0}
                     width 5 offset 0
     misc_feature    1373..1670
                     /label=chicken beta actin promoter
                     /ApEinfo_fwdcolor=#0f7ffe
                     /ApEinfo_revcolor=green
                     /ApEinfo_graphicformat=arrow_data {{0 1 2 0 0 -1} {} 0}
                     width 5 offset 0
     misc_feature    2735..2746
                     /label=MCS (BamHI, EcoRI, XhoI, NotI)
                     /ApEinfo_fwdcolor=#800080
                     /ApEinfo_revcolor=green
                     /ApEinfo_graphicformat=arrow_data {{0 1 2 0 0 -1} {} 0}
                     width 5 offset 0
     misc_feature    1147..1391
                     /label=CMV IE (enhancer)
                     /ApEinfo_fwdcolor=#7ffe07
                     /ApEinfo_revcolor=green
                     /ApEinfo_graphicformat=arrow_data {{0 1 2 0 0 -1} {} 0}
                     width 5 offset 0
     misc_feature    8272..9132
                     /label=Ampicillin resistance gene
                     /ApEinfo_fwdcolor=cyan
                     /ApEinfo_revcolor=green
                     /ApEinfo_graphicformat=arrow_data {{0 1 2 0 0 -1} {} 0}
                     width 5 offset 0
     misc_feature    5090..5097
                     /label=MCS (BamHI, EcoRI, XhoI, NotI)(1)
                     /ApEinfo_label=MCS (BamHI, EcoRI, XhoI, NotI)
                     /ApEinfo_fwdcolor=#800080
                     /ApEinfo_revcolor=green
                     /ApEinfo_graphicformat=arrow_data {{0 1 2 0 0 -1} {} 0}
                     width 5 offset 0
     misc_feature    5107..5716
                     /label=IRES sequence from ECMV
                     /ApEinfo_fwdcolor=#0f7ffe
                     /ApEinfo_revcolor=green
                     /ApEinfo_graphicformat=arrow_data {{0 1 2 0 0 -1} {} 0}
                     width 5 offset 0
     misc_feature    5718..6317
                     /label=puromycin-N-acetyl-transferase
                     /ApEinfo_fwdcolor=#21fe80
                     /ApEinfo_revcolor=green
                     /ApEinfo_graphicformat=arrow_data {{0 1 2 0 0 -1} {} 0}
                     width 5 offset 0
     misc_feature    6350..6574
                     /label=polyA_signal_sequence
                     /ApEinfo_fwdcolor=#fc8008
                     /ApEinfo_revcolor=green
                     /ApEinfo_graphicformat=arrow_data {{0 1 2 0 0 -1} {} 0}
                     width 5 offset 0
     misc_feature    6794..7035
                     /label=PiggyBac 3'ÃÂÃÂÃÂÃÂÃÂÃÂÃÂÃÂ
                     terminal repeat domain
                     /ApEinfo_fwdcolor=#fb0106
                     /ApEinfo_revcolor=green
                     /ApEinfo_graphicformat=arrow_data {{0 1 2 0 0 -1} {} 0}
                     width 5 offset 0
     misc_feature    3371..5089
                     /label=human Zyxin (NM_001010972.1)
                     /ApEinfo_fwdcolor=#ffa3b6
                     /ApEinfo_revcolor=#ffa3b6
                     /ApEinfo_graphicformat=arrow_data {{0 1 2 0 0 -1} {} 0}
                     width 5 offset 0
ORIGIN
        1 CTAAATTGTA AGCGTTAATA TTTTGTTAAA ATTCGCGTTA AATTTTTGTT AAATCAGCTC
       61 ATTTTTTAAC CAATAGGCCG AAATCGGCAA AATCCCTTAT AAATCAAAAG AATAGACCGA
      121 GATAGGGTTG AGTGTTGTTC CAGTTTGGAA CAAGAGTCCA CTATTAAAGA ACGTGGACTC
      181 CAACGTCAAA GGNNNNNNNN NNNNNNNNNN NNNNNNNNNN NNNNNNNNNN NNNNNNNNNN
      241 NTNNNNNNNN NNNNNNNNNN NNNNNNNNNN NNNNNNNNNN NNNNNNNNNN NNNNNNNNNN
      301 NNNNNNNNNN NNNNNNNNNN NNNNNNNNNN NNNGNNNNNN NNNNNNNNNN NNNNNNNNNN
      361 NNNNNNNNNN NNNNNNNNNN NNNNNNNNNN NNNNNNNNNN NNNNNNNNNN NNNNNNNNNN
      421 NNNNNNNNNN NNNNNNNNNN NNNNNNNNNN NNNNNNNNCC CATTCGCCAT TCAGGCTGCG
      481 CAACTGTTGG GAAGGGCGAT CGGTGCGGGC CTCTTCGCTA TTACGCCAGC TGGCGAAAGG
      541 GGGATGTGCT GCAAGGCGAT TAAGTTGGGT AACGCCAGGG TTTTCCCAGT CACGACGTTG
      601 TAAAACGACG GCCAGTGAGC GCGCGTAATA CGACTCACTA TAGGGCGAAT TGGGGCGCGC
      661 CATTCTAGAT TAACCCTAGA AAGATAGTCT GCGTAAAATT GACGCATGCA TTCTTGAAAT
      721 ATTGCTCTCT CTTTCTAAAT AGCGCGAATC CGTCGCTGTG CATTTAGGAC ATCTCAGTCG
      781 CCGCTTGGAG CTCCCGTGAG GCGTGCTTGT CAATGCGGTA AGTGTCACTG ATTTTGAACT
      841 ATAACGACCG CGTGAGTCAA AATGACGCAT GATTATCTTT TACGTGACTT TTAAGATTTA
      901 ACTCATACGA TAATTATATT GTTATTTCAT GTTCTACTTA CGTGATAACT TATTATATAT
      961 ATATTTTCTT GTTATAGATA TCAACTAGAA TGCTAGCATG GGCCCATCTC GACATTGATT
     1021 ATTGACTAGT TATTAATAGT AATCAATTAC GGGGTCATTA GTTCATAGCC CATATATGGA
     1081 GTTCCGCGTT ACATAACTTA CGGTAAATGG CCCGCCTGGC TGACCGCCCA ACGACCCCCG
     1141 CCCATTGACG TCAATAATGA CGTATGTTCC CATAGTAACG CCAATAGGGA CTTTCCATTG
     1201 ACGTCAATGG GTGGACTATT TACGGTAAAC TGCCCACTTG GCAGTACATC AAGTGTATCA
     1261 TATGCCAAGT ACGCCCCCTA TTGACGTCAA TGACGGTAAA TGGCCCGCCT GGCATTATGC
     1321 CCAGTACATG ACCTTATGGG ACTTTCCTAC TTGGCAGTAC ATCTACGTAT TAGTCATCGC
     1381 TATTACCATG GGTCGAGGTG AGCCCCACGT TCTGCTTCAC TCTCCCCATC TCCCCCCCCT
     1441 CCCCACCCCC AATTTTGTAT TTATTTATTT TTTAATTATT TTGTGCAGCG ATGGGGGCGG
     1501 GGGGGGGGGG GGCGCGCGCC AGGCGGGGCG GGGCGGGGCG AGGGGCGGGG CGGGGCGAGG
     1561 CGGAGAGGTG CGGCGGCAGC CAATCAGAGC GGCGCGCTCC GAAAGTTTCC TTTTATGGCG
     1621 AGGCGGCGGC GGCGGCGGCC CTATAAAAAG CGAAGCGCGC GGCGGGCGGG AGTCGCTGCG
     1681 TTGCCTTCGC CCCGTGCCCC GCTCCGCGCC GCCTCGCGCC GCCCGCCCCG GCTCTGACTG
     1741 ACCGCGTTAC TCCCACAGGT GAGCGGGCGG GACGGCCCTT CTCCTCCGGG CTGTAATTAG
     1801 CGCTTGGTTT AATGACGGCT CGTTTCTTTT CTGTGGCTGC GTGAAAGCCT TAAAGGGCTC
     1861 CGGGAGGGCC CTTTGTGCGG GGGGGAGCGG CTCGGGGGGT GCGTGCGTGT GTGTGTGCGT
     1921 GGGGAGCGCC GCGTGCGGCC CGCGCTGCCC GGCGGCTGTG AGCGCTGCGG GCGCGGCGCG
     1981 GGGCTTTGTG CGCTCCGCGT GTGCGCGAGG GGAGCGCGGC CGGGGGCGGT GCCCCGCGGT
     2041 GCGGGGGGGC TGCGAGGGGA ACAAAGGCTG CGTGCGGGGT GTGTGCGTGG GGGGGTGAGC
     2101 AGGGGGTGTG GGCGCGGCGG TCGGGCTGTA ACCCCCCCCT GCACCCCCCT CCCCGAGTTG
     2161 CTGAGCACGG CCCGGCTTCG GGTGCGGGGC TCCGTGCGGG GCGTGGCGCG GGGCTCGCCG
     2221 TGCCGGGCGG GGGGTGGCGG CAGGTGGGGG TGCCGGGCGG GGCGGGGCCG CCTCGGGCCG
     2281 GGGAGGGCTC GGGGGAGGGG CGCGGCGGCC CCGGAGCGCC GGCGGCTGTC GAGGCGCGGC
     2341 GAGCCGCAGC CATTGCCTTT TATGGTAATC GTGCGAGAGG GCGCAGGGAC TTCCTTTGTC
     2401 CCAAATCTGT GCGGAGCCGA AATCTGGGAG GCGCCGCCGC ACCCCCTCTA GCGGGCGCGG
     2461 GGCGAAGCGG TGCGGCGCCG GCAGGAAGGA AATGGGCGGG GAGGGCCTTC GTGCGTCGCC
     2521 GCGCCGCCGT CCCCTTCTCC CTCTCCAGCC TCGGGGCTGT CCGCGGGGGG ACGGCTGCCT
     2581 TCGGGGGGGA CGGGGCAGGG CGGGGTTCGG CTTCTGGCGT GTGACCGGCG GCTCTAGAGC
     2641 CTCTGCTAAC CATGTTCATG CCTTCTTCTT TTTCCTACAG CTCCTGGGCA ACGTGCTGGT
     2701 TATTGTGCTG TCTCATCATT TTGGCAAAGA ATTGGGATCC GAATTCTGCA GTCGACGGTA
     2761 CCGGCGCGCC AGCATGGACA AAGACTGCGA AATGAAGCGC ACCACCCTGG ATAGCCCTCT
     2821 GGGCAAGCTG GAACTGTCTG GGTGCGAACA GGGCCTGCAC CGTATCATCT TCCTGGGCAA
     2881 AGGAACATCT GCCGCCGACG CCGTGGAAGT GCCTGCCCCA GCCGCCGTGC TGGGCGGACC
     2941 AGAGCCACTG ATGCAGGCCA CCGCCTGGCT CAACGCCTAC TTTCACCAGC CTGAGGCCAT
     3001 CGAGGAGTTC CCTGTGCCAG CCCTGCACCA CCCAGTGTTC CAGCAGGAGA GCTTTACCCG
     3061 CCAGGTGCTG TGGAAACTGC TGAAAGTGGT GAAGTTCGGA GAGGTCATCA GCTACAGCCA
     3121 CCTGGCCGCC CTGGCCGGCA ATCCCGCCGC CACCGCCGCC GTGAAAACCG CCCTGAGCGG
     3181 AAATCCCGTG CCCATTCTGA TCCCCTGCCA CCGGGTGGTG CAGGGCGACC TGGACGTGGG
     3241 GGGCTACGAG GGCGGGCTCG CCGTGAAAGA GTGGCTGCTG GCCCACGAGG GCCACAGACT
     3301 GGGCAAGCCT GGGCTGGGTA GTGGTGGCGG AGGGAGCGGG GGAGGCGGTT CTGGAGGCGG
     3361 TGGGACTAGT ATGGCGGCCC CCCGCCCGTC TCCCGCGATC TCCGTTTCGG TCTCGGCTCC
     3421 GGCTTTTTAC GCCCCGCAGA AGAAGTTCGG CCCTGTGGTG GCCCCAAAGC CCAAAGTGAA
     3481 TCCCTTCCGG CCCGGGGACA GCGAGCCTCC CCCGGCACCC GGGGCCCAGC GCGCACAGAT
     3541 GGGCCGGGTG GGCGAGATTC CCCCGCCGCC CCCGGAAGAC TTTCCCCTGC CTCCACCTCC
     3601 CCTTGCTGGG GATGGCGACG ATGCAGAGGG TGCTCTGGGA GGTGCCTTCC CGCCGCCCCC
     3661 TCCCCCGATC GAGGAATCAT TTCCCCCTGC GCCTCTGGAG GAGGAGATCT TCCCTTCCCC
     3721 GCCGCCTCCT CCGGAGGAGG AGGGAGGGCC TGAGGCCCCC ATACCGCCCC CACCACAGCC
     3781 CAGGGAGAAG GTGAGCAGTA TTGATTTGGA GATCGACTCT CTGTCCTCAC TGCTGGATGA
     3841 CATGACCAAG AATGATCCTT TCAAAGCCCG GGTGTCATCT GGATATGTGC CCCCACCAGT
     3901 GGCCACTCCA TTCAGTTCCA AGTCCAGTAC CAAGCCTGCA GCCGGGGGCA CAGCACCCCT
     3961 GCCTCCTTGG AAGTCCCCTT CCAGCTCCCA GCCTCTGCCC CAGGTTCCGG CTCCGGCTCA
     4021 GAGCCAGACA CAGTTCCATG TTCAGCCCCA GCCCCAGCCC AAGCCTCAGG TCCAACTCCA
     4081 TGTCCAGTCC CAGACCCAGC CTGTGTCTTT GGCTAACACC CAGCCCCGAG GGCCCCCAGC
     4141 CTCATCTCCG GCTCCAGCCC CTAAGTTTTC TCCAGTGACT CCTAAGTTTA CTCCTGTGGC
     4201 TTCCAAGTTC AGTCCTGGAG CCCCAGGTGG ATCTGGGTCA CAACCAAATC AAAAATTGGG
     4261 GCACCCCGAA GCTCTTTCTG CTGGCACAGG CTCCCCTCAA CCTCCCAGCT TCACCTATGC
     4321 CCAGCAGAGG GAGAAGCCCC GAGTGCAGGA GAAGCAGCAC CCCGTGCCCC CACCGGCTCA
     4381 GAACCAAAAC CAGGTGCGCT CCCCTGGGGC CCCAGGGCCC CTGACTCTGA AGGAGGTGGA
     4441 GGAGCTGGAG CAGCTGACCC AGCAGCTAAT GCAGGACATG GAGCATCCTC AGAGGCAGAA
     4501 TGTGGCTGTC AACGAACTCT GCGGCCGATG CCATCAACCC CTGGCCCGGG CGCAGCCAGC
     4561 CGTCCGCGCT CTAGGGCAGC TGTTCCACAT CGCCTGCTTC ACCTGCCACC AGTGTGCGCA
     4621 GCAGCTCCAG GGCCAGCAGT TCTACAGTCT GGAGGGGGCG CCGTACTGCG AGGGCTGTTA
     4681 CACTGACACC CTGGAGAAGT GTAACACCTG CGGGGAGCCC ATCACTGACC GCATGCTGAG
     4741 GGCCACGGGC AAGGCCTATC ACCCGCACTG CTTCACCTGT GTGGTCTGCG CCCGCCCCCT
     4801 GGAGGGCACC TCCTTCATCG TGGACCAGGC CAACCGGCCC CACTGTGTCC CCGACTACCA
     4861 CAAGCAGTAC GCCCCGAGGT GCTCCGTCTG CTCTGAGCCC ATCATGCCTG AGCCTGGCCG
     4921 AGATGAGACT GTGCGAGTGG TCGCCCTGGA CAAGAACTTC CACATGAAGT GTTACAAGTG
     4981 TGAGGACTGC GGGAAGCCCC TGTCGATTGA GGCAGATGAC AATGGCTGCT TCCCCCTGGA
     5041 CGGTCACGTG CTCTGTCGGA AGTGCCACAC TGCTAGAGCC CAGACCTGAG CGGCCGCTCT
     5101 AGAGTCAACT AACTTAAGCT AGCAACGGTT TCCCTCTAGC GGGATCAATT CCGCCCCCCC
     5161 CCCCTAACGT TACTGGCCGA AGCCGCTTGG AATAAGGCCG GTGTGCGTTT GTCTATATGT
     5221 TATTTTCCAC CATATTGCCG TCTTTTGGCA ATGTGAGGGC CCGGAAACCT GGCCCTGTCT
     5281 TCTTGACGAG CATTCCTAGG GGTCTTTCCC CTCTCGCCAA AGGAATGCAA GGTCTGTTGA
     5341 ATGTCGTGAA GGAAGCAGTT CCTCTGGAAG CTTCTTGAAG ACAAACAACG TCTGTAGCGA
     5401 CCCTTTGCAG GCAGCGGAAC CCCCCACCTG GCGACAGGTG CCTCTGCGGC CAAAAGCCAC
     5461 GTGTATAAGA TACACCTGCA AAGGCGGCAC AACCCCAGTG CCACGTTGTG AGTTGGATAG
     5521 TTGTGGAAAG AGTCAAATGG CTCTCCTCAA GCGTATTCAA CAAGGGGCTG AAGGATGCCC
     5581 AGAAGGTACC CCATTGTATG GGATCTGATC TGGGGCCTCG GTGCACATGC TTTACATGTG
     5641 TTTAGTCGAG GTTAAAAAAC GTCTAGGCCC CCCGAACCAC GGGGACGTGG TTTTCCTTTG
     5701 AAAAACACGA TAATACCATG ACCGAGTACA AGCCCACGGT GCGCCTCGCC ACCCGCGACG
     5761 ACGTCCCCAG GGCCGTACGC ACCCTCGCCG CCGCGTTCGC CGACTACCCC GCCACGCGCC
     5821 ACACCGTCGA TCCGGACCGC CACATCGAGC GGGTCACCGA GCTGCAAGAA CTCTTCCTCA
     5881 CGCGCGTCGG GCTCGACATC GGCAAGGTGT GGGTCGCGGA CGACGGCGCC GCGGTGGCGG
     5941 TCTGGACCAC GCCGGAGAGC GTCGAAGCGG GGGCGGTGTT CGCCGAGATC GGCCCGCGCA
     6001 TGGCCGAGTT GAGCGGTTCC CGGCTGGCCG CGCAGCAACA GATGGAAGGC CTCCTGGCGC
     6061 CGCACCGGCC CAAGGAGCCC GCGTGGTTCC TGGCCACCGT CGGCGTCTCG CCCGACCACC
     6121 AGGGCAAGGG TCTGGGCAGC GCCGTCGTGC TCCCCGGAGT GGAGGCGGCC GAGCGCGCCG
     6181 GGGTGCCCGC CTTCCTGGAG ACCTCCGCGC CCCGCAACCT CCCCTTCTAC GAGCGGCTCG
     6241 GCTTCACCGT CACCGCCGAC GTCGAGTGCC CGAAGGACCG CGCGACCTGG TGCATGACCC
     6301 GCAAGCCCGG TGCCTGATCG ATGATCTAGA GCTCGCTGAT CAGCCTCGAC TGTGCCTTCT
     6361 AGTTGCCAGC CATCTGTTGT TTGCCCCTCC CCCGTGCCTT CCTTGACCCT GGAAGGTGCC
     6421 ACTCCCACTG TCCTTTCCTA ATAAAATGAG GAAATTGCAT CGCATTGTCT GAGTAGGTGT
     6481 CATTCTATTC TGGGGGGTGG GGTGGGGCAG GACAGCAAGG GGGAGGATTG GGAAGACAAT
     6541 AGCAGGCATG CTGGGGATGC GGTGGGCTCT ATGGCTTCTG AGGCGGAAAG AACCTGCAGC
     6601 CCAAGCTTGG CGTAATCATG GTCATAGCTG TTTCCTGTGT GAAATTGTTA TCCGCTCACA
     6661 ATTCCACACA ACATACGAGC CGGAAGCATA AAGTGTAAAG CCTGGGGTGC CTAATGAGTG
     6721 AGCTAACTCA CATTAATTGC GTTGCGCTCA CTGCCCGCTT TCCAGTCGGG AAACCTGTCG
     6781 TGCCAGCGGA TCTTAAAAGT TTTGTTACTT TATAGAAGAA ATTTTGAGTT TTTGTTTTTT
     6841 TTTAATAAAT AAATAAACAT AAATAAATTG TTTGTTGAAT TTATTATTAG TATGTAAGTG
     6901 TAAATATAAT AAAACTTAAT ATCTATTCAA ATTAATAAAT AAACCTCGAT ATACAGACCG
     6961 ATAAAACACA TGCGTCAATT TTACGCATGA TTATCTTTAA CGTACGTCAC AATATGATTA
     7021 TCTTTCTAGG GTTAATCTAG TATACGCGTT TAATTAATCC AGCTTTTGTT CCCTTTAGTG
     7081 AGGGTTAATT GCGCGCTTGG CGTAATCATG GTCATAGCTG TTTCCTGTGT GAAATTGTTA
     7141 TCCGCTCACA ATTCCACACA ACATACGAGC CGGAAGCATA AAGTGTAAAG CCTGGGGTGC
     7201 CTAATGAGTG AGCTAACTCA CATTAATTGC GTTGCGCTCA CTGCCCGCTT TCCAGTCGGG
     7261 AAACCTGTCG TGCCAGCTGC ATTAATGAAT CGGCCAACGC GCGGGGAGAG GCGGTTTGCG
     7321 TATTGGGCGC TCTTCCGCTT CCTCGCTCAC TGACTCGCTG CGCTCGGTCG TTCGGCTGCG
     7381 GCGAGCGGTA TCAGCTCACT CAAAGGCGGT AATACGGTTA TCCACAGAAT CAGGGGATAA
     7441 CGCAGGAAAG AACATGTGAG CAAAAGGCCA GCAAAAGGCC AGGAACCGTA AAAAGGCCGC
     7501 GTTGCTGGCG TTTTTCCATA GGCTCCGCCC CCCTGACGAG CATCACAAAA ATCGACGCTC
     7561 AAGTCAGAGG TGGCGAAACC CGACAGGACT ATAAAGATAC CAGGCGTTTC CCCCTGGAAG
     7621 CTCCCTCGTG CGCTCTCCTG TTCCGACCCT GCCGCTTACC GGATACCTGT CCGCCTTTCT
     7681 CCCTTCGGGA AGCGTGGCGC TTTCTCATAG CTCACGCTGT AGGTATCTCA GTTCGGTGTA
     7741 GGTCGTTCGC TCCAAGCTGG GCTGTGTGCA CGAACCCCCC GTTCAGCCCG ACCGCTGCGC
     7801 CTTATCCGGT AACTATCGTC TTGAGTCCAA CCCGGTAAGA CACGACTTAT CGCCACTGGC
     7861 AGCAGCCACT GGTAACAGGA TTAGCAGAGC GAGGTATGTA GGCGGTGCTA CAGAGTTCTT
     7921 GAAGTGGTGG CCTAACTACG GCTACACTAG AAGGACAGTA TTTGGTATCT GCGCTCTGCT
     7981 GAAGCCAGTT ACCTTCGGAA AAAGAGTTGG TAGCTCTTGA TCCGGCAAAC AAACCACCGC
     8041 TGGTAGCGGT GGTTTTTTTG TTTGCAAGCA GCAGATTACG CGCAGAAAAA AAGGATCTCA
     8101 AGAAGATCCT TTGATCTTTT CTACGGGGTC TGACGCTCAG TGGAACGAAA ACTCACGTTA
     8161 AGGGATTTTG GTCATGAGAT TATCAAAAAG GATCTTCACC TAGATCCTTT TAAATTAAAA
     8221 ATGAAGTTTT AAATCAATCT AAAGTATATA TGAGTAAACT TGGTCTGACA GTTACCAATG
     8281 CTTAATCAGT GAGGCACCTA TCTCAGCGAT CTGTCTATTT CGTTCATCCA TAGTTGCCTG
     8341 ACTCCCCGTC GTGTAGATAA CTACGATACG GGAGGGCTTA CCATCTGGCC CCAGTGCTGC
     8401 AATGATACCG CGAGACCCAC GCTCACCGGC TCCAGATTTA TCAGCAATAA ACCAGCCAGC
     8461 CGGAAGGGCC GAGCGCAGAA GTGGTCCTGC AACTTTATCC GCCTCCATCC AGTCTATTAA
     8521 TTGTTGCCGG GAAGCTAGAG TAAGTAGTTC GCCAGTTAAT AGTTTGCGCA ACGTTGTTGC
     8581 CATTGCTACA GGCATCGTGG TGTCACGCTC GTCGTTTGGT ATGGCTTCAT TCAGCTCCGG
     8641 TTCCCAACGA TCAAGGCGAG TTACATGATC CCCCATGTTG TGCAAAAAAG CGGTTAGCTC
     8701 CTTCGGTCCT CCGATCGTTG TCAGAAGTAA GTTGGCCGCA GTGTTATCAC TCATGGTTAT
     8761 GGCAGCACTG CATAATTCTC TTACTGTCAT GCCATCCGTA AGATGCTTTT CTGTGACTGG
     8821 TGAGTACTCA ACCAAGTCAT TCTGAGAATA GTGTATGCGG CGACCGAGTT GCTCTTGCCC
     8881 GGCGTCAATA CGGGATAATA CCGCGCCACA TAGCAGAACT TTAAAAGTGC TCATCATTGG
     8941 AAAACGTTCT TCGGGGCGAA AACTCTCAAG GATCTTACCG CTGTTGAGAT CCAGTTCGAT
     9001 GTAACCCACT CGTGCACCCA ACTGATCTTC AGCATCTTTT ACTTTCACCA GCGTTTCTGG
     9061 GTGAGCAAAA ACAGGAAGGC AAAATGCCGC AAAAAAGGGA ATAAGGGCGA CACGGAAATG
     9121 TTGAATACTC ATACTCTTCC TTTTTCAATA TTATTGAAGC ATTTATCAGG GTTATTGTCT
     9181 CATGAGCGGA TACATATTTG AATGTATTTA GAAAAATAAA CAAATAGGGG TTCCGCGCAC
     9241 ATTTCCCCGA AAAGTGCCAC    
//
