# Supplementary material for: A nano-liquid hub integrating growth and immune-evasion signaling to promote cell survival
Source: bioRxiv preprint, doi:10.1101/2021.12.30.474523, version 5 (2026-03-18)
Supplement: Supplementary data S1 [file 474523_file08.zip › DataS1_DNAfiles/013_pEGFPN1-Halo7-SGx3-Zyxin.gb]

LOCUS       pEGFPN1_Halo7_SG        6686 bp ds-DNA     linear       15-SEP-2020
DEFINITION  .
ACCESSION   
VERSION     
SOURCE      .
  ORGANISM  .
COMMENT     
COMMENT     
COMMENT     ApEinfo:methylated:1
FEATURES             Location/Qualifiers
     misc_feature    1553..1627
                     /label=SGX3
                     /ApEinfo_fwdcolor=#aefcff
                     /ApEinfo_revcolor=#aefcff
                     /ApEinfo_graphicformat=arrow_data {{0 1 2 0 0 -1} {} 0}
                     width 5 offset 0
     misc_feature    1634..3352
                     /label=human Zyxin (NM_001010972.1)
                     /ApEinfo_fwdcolor=#ffa3b6
                     /ApEinfo_revcolor=#ffa3b6
                     /ApEinfo_graphicformat=arrow_data {{0 1 2 0 0 -1} {} 0}
                     width 5 offset 0
     misc_feature    591..650
                     /label=MCS
                     /ApEinfo_fwdcolor=#ffff66
                     /ApEinfo_revcolor=#ffff66
                     /ApEinfo_graphicformat=arrow_data {{0 1 2 0 0 -1} {} 0}
                     width 5 offset 0
     misc_feature    3602..4057
                     /label=f1 single-strand DNA origin
                     /ApEinfo_fwdcolor=cyan
                     /ApEinfo_revcolor=green
                     /ApEinfo_graphicformat=arrow_data {{0 1 2 0 0 -1} {} 0}
                     width 5 offset 0
     misc_feature    4119..4147
                     /label=Bacterial promoterfor expression of KanR gene
                     /ApEinfo_fwdcolor=#6666fe
                     /ApEinfo_revcolor=green
                     /ApEinfo_graphicformat=arrow_data {{0 1 2 0 0 -1} {} 0}
                     width 5 offset 0
     misc_feature    4231..4460
                     /label=SV40 early promoter
                     /ApEinfo_fwdcolor=#7ffe07
                     /ApEinfo_revcolor=green
                     /ApEinfo_graphicformat=arrow_data {{0 1 2 0 0 -1} {} 0}
                     width 5 offset 0
     misc_feature    5612..5630
                     /label=HSV thymidine kinase polyadenylation signal
                     /ApEinfo_fwdcolor=cyan
                     /ApEinfo_revcolor=green
                     /ApEinfo_graphicformat=arrow_data {{0 1 2 0 0 -1} {} 0}
                     width 5 offset 0
     misc_feature    662..1552
                     /label=Halo7
                     /ApEinfo_fwdcolor=#acf999
                     /ApEinfo_revcolor=#acf999
                     /ApEinfo_graphicformat=arrow_data {{0 1 2 0 0 -1} {} 0}
                     width 5 offset 0
     misc_feature    1..588
                     /label=CMV immediate early promoter
                     /ApEinfo_fwdcolor=#0f7ffe
                     /ApEinfo_revcolor=green
                     /ApEinfo_graphicformat=arrow_data {{0 1 2 0 0 -1} {} 0}
                     width 5 offset 0
     misc_feature    3505..3539
                     /label=SV40 early mRNA polyadenylation signal
                     /ApEinfo_fwdcolor=#fc8008
                     /ApEinfo_revcolor=green
                     /ApEinfo_graphicformat=arrow_data {{0 1 2 0 0 -1} {} 0}
                     width 5 offset 0
     misc_feature    4398..4533
                     /label=SV40 origin of replication
                     /ApEinfo_fwdcolor=#cc66fe
                     /ApEinfo_revcolor=green
                     /ApEinfo_graphicformat=arrow_data {{0 1 2 0 0 -1} {} 0}
                     width 5 offset 0
     misc_feature    4582..5376
                     /label=Kanamycin/neomycin resistance gene
                     /ApEinfo_fwdcolor=#fc6665
                     /ApEinfo_revcolor=green
                     /ApEinfo_graphicformat=arrow_data {{0 1 2 0 0 -1} {} 0}
                     width 5 offset 0
     misc_feature    5961..6603
                     /label=pUC plasmid replication origin
                     /ApEinfo_fwdcolor=cyan
                     /ApEinfo_revcolor=green
                     /ApEinfo_graphicformat=arrow_data {{0 1 2 0 0 -1} {} 0}
                     width 5 offset 0
ORIGIN
        1 TAGTTATTAA TAGTAATCAA TTACGGGGTC ATTAGTTCAT AGCCCATATA TGGAGTTCCG
       61 CGTTACATAA CTTACGGTAA ATGGCCCGCC TGGCTGACCG CCCAACGACC CCCGCCCATT
      121 GACGTCAATA ATGACGTATG TTCCCATAGT AACGCCAATA GGGACTTTCC ATTGACGTCA
      181 ATGGGTGGAG TATTTACGGT AAACTGCCCA CTTGGCAGTA CATCAAGTGT ATCATATGCC
      241 AAGTACGCCC CCTATTGACG TCAATGACGG TAAATGGCCC GCCTGGCATT ATGCCCAGTA
      301 CATGACCTTA TGGGACTTTC CTACTTGGCA GTACATCTAC GTATTAGTCA TCGCTATTAC
      361 CATGGTGATG CGGTTTTGGC AGTACATCAA TGGGCGTGGA TAGCGGTTTG ACTCACGGGG
      421 ATTTCCAAGT CTCCACCCCA TTGACGTCAA TGGGAGTTTG TTTTGGCACC AAAATCAACG
      481 GGACTTTCCA AAATGTCGTA ACAACTCCGC CCCATTGACG CAAATGGGCG GTAGGCGTGT
      541 ACGGTGGGAG GTCTATATAA GCAGAGCTGG TTTAGTGAAC CGTCAGATCC GCTAGCGCTA
      601 CCGGACTCAG ATCTCGAGCT CAAGCTTCGA ATTCTGCAGT CGACGGTACC GGCGCGCCAG
      661 CATGGCAGAA ATCGGTACTG GCTTTCCATT CGACCCCCAT TATGTGGAAG TCCTGGGCGA
      721 GCGCATGCAC TACGTCGATG TTGGTCCGCG CGATGGCACC CCTGTGCTGT TCCTGCACGG
      781 TAACCCGACC TCCTCCTACG TGTGGCGCAA CATCATCCCG CATGTTGCAC CGACCCATCG
      841 CTGCATTGCT CCAGACCTGA TCGGTATGGG CAAATCCGAC AAACCAGACC TGGGTTATTT
      901 CTTCGACGAC CACGTCCGCT TCATGGATGC CTTCATCGAA GCCCTGGGTC TGGAAGAGGT
      961 CGTCCTGGTC ATTCACGACT GGGGCTCCGC TCTGGGTTTC CACTGGGCCA AGCGCAATCC
     1021 AGAGCGCGTC AAAGGTATTG CATTTATGGA GTTCATCCGC CCTATCCCGA CCTGGGACGA
     1081 ATGGCCAGAA TTTGCCCGCG AGACCTTCCA GGCCTTCCGC ACCACCGACG TCGGCCGCAA
     1141 GCTGATCATC GATCAGAACG TTTTTATCGA GGGTACGCTG CCGATGGGTG TCGTCCGCCC
     1201 GCTGACTGAA GTCGAGATGG ACCATTACCG CGAGCCGTTC CTGAATCCTG TTGACCGCGA
     1261 GCCACTGTGG CGCTTCCCAA ACGAGCTGCC AATCGCCGGT GAGCCAGCGA ACATCGTCGC
     1321 GCTGGTCGAA GAATACATGG ACTGGCTGCA CCAGTCCCCT GTCCCGAAGC TGCTGTTCTG
     1381 GGGCACCCCA GGCGTTCTGA TCCCACCGGC CGAAGCCGCT CGCCTGGCCA AAAGCCTGCC
     1441 TAACTGCAAG GCTGTGGACA TCGGCCCGGG TCTGAATCTG CTGCAAGAAG ACAACCCGGA
     1501 CCTGATCGGC AGCGAGATCG CGCGCTGGCT GTCGACGCTC GAGATTTCCG GCTCCGGACT
     1561 CAGATCTCGA GCTCAAGCTT CGTCAGGAGG CGGTGGCTCA GGAGGCGGTG GCTCAGGAGG
     1621 CGGTGGCACT AGTATGGCGG CCCCCCGCCC GTCTCCCGCG ATCTCCGTTT CGGTCTCGGC
     1681 TCCGGCTTTT TACGCCCCGC AGAAGAAGTT CGGCCCTGTG GTGGCCCCAA AGCCCAAAGT
     1741 GAATCCCTTC CGGCCCGGGG ACAGCGAGCC TCCCCCGGCA CCCGGGGCCC AGCGCGCACA
     1801 GATGGGCCGG GTGGGCGAGA TTCCCCCGCC GCCCCCGGAA GACTTTCCCC TGCCTCCACC
     1861 TCCCCTTGCT GGGGATGGCG ACGATGCAGA GGGTGCTCTG GGAGGTGCCT TCCCGCCGCC
     1921 CCCTCCCCCG ATCGAGGAAT CATTTCCCCC TGCGCCTCTG GAGGAGGAGA TCTTCCCTTC
     1981 CCCGCCGCCT CCTCCGGAGG AGGAGGGAGG GCCTGAGGCC CCCATACCGC CCCCACCACA
     2041 GCCCAGGGAG AAGGTGAGCA GTATTGATTT GGAGATCGAC TCTCTGTCCT CACTGCTGGA
     2101 TGACATGACC AAGAATGATC CTTTCAAAGC CCGGGTGTCA TCTGGATATG TGCCCCCACC
     2161 AGTGGCCACT CCATTCAGTT CCAAGTCCAG TACCAAGCCT GCAGCCGGGG GCACAGCACC
     2221 CCTGCCTCCT TGGAAGTCCC CTTCCAGCTC CCAGCCTCTG CCCCAGGTTC CGGCTCCGGC
     2281 TCAGAGCCAG ACACAGTTCC ATGTTCAGCC CCAGCCCCAG CCCAAGCCTC AGGTCCAACT
     2341 CCATGTCCAG TCCCAGACCC AGCCTGTGTC TTTGGCTAAC ACCCAGCCCC GAGGGCCCCC
     2401 AGCCTCATCT CCGGCTCCAG CCCCTAAGTT TTCTCCAGTG ACTCCTAAGT TTACTCCTGT
     2461 GGCTTCCAAG TTCAGTCCTG GAGCCCCAGG TGGATCTGGG TCACAACCAA ATCAAAAATT
     2521 GGGGCACCCC GAAGCTCTTT CTGCTGGCAC AGGCTCCCCT CAACCTCCCA GCTTCACCTA
     2581 TGCCCAGCAG AGGGAGAAGC CCCGAGTGCA GGAGAAGCAG CACCCCGTGC CCCCACCGGC
     2641 TCAGAACCAA AACCAGGTGC GCTCCCCTGG GGCCCCAGGG CCCCTGACTC TGAAGGAGGT
     2701 GGAGGAGCTG GAGCAGCTGA CCCAGCAGCT AATGCAGGAC ATGGAGCATC CTCAGAGGCA
     2761 GAATGTGGCT GTCAACGAAC TCTGCGGCCG ATGCCATCAA CCCCTGGCCC GGGCGCAGCC
     2821 AGCCGTCCGC GCTCTAGGGC AGCTGTTCCA CATCGCCTGC TTCACCTGCC ACCAGTGTGC
     2881 GCAGCAGCTC CAGGGCCAGC AGTTCTACAG TCTGGAGGGG GCGCCGTACT GCGAGGGCTG
     2941 TTACACTGAC ACCCTGGAGA AGTGTAACAC CTGCGGGGAG CCCATCACTG ACCGCATGCT
     3001 GAGGGCCACG GGCAAGGCCT ATCACCCGCA CTGCTTCACC TGTGTGGTCT GCGCCCGCCC
     3061 CCTGGAGGGC ACCTCCTTCA TCGTGGACCA GGCCAACCGG CCCCACTGTG TCCCCGACTA
     3121 CCACAAGCAG TACGCCCCGA GGTGCTCCGT CTGCTCTGAG CCCATCATGC CTGAGCCTGG
     3181 CCGAGATGAG ACTGTGCGAG TGGTCGCCCT GGACAAGAAC TTCCACATGA AGTGTTACAA
     3241 GTGTGAGGAC TGCGGGAAGC CCCTGTCGAT TGAGGCAGAT GACAATGGCT GCTTCCCCCT
     3301 GGACGGTCAC GTGCTCTGTC GGAAGTGCCA CACTGCTAGA GCCCAGACCT GAGCGGCCGC
     3361 GACTCTAGAT CATAATCAGC CATACCACAT TTGTAGAGGT TTTACTTGCT TTAAAAAACC
     3421 TCCCACACCT CCCCCTGAAC CTGAAACATA AAATGAATGC AATTGTTGTT GTTAACTTGT
     3481 TTATTGCAGC TTATAATGGT TACAAATAAA GCAATAGCAT CACAAATTTC ACAAATAAAG
     3541 CATTTTTTTC ACTGCATTCT AGTTGTGGTT TGTCCAAACT CATCAATGTA TCTTAAGGCG
     3601 TAAATTGTAA GCGTTAATAT TTTGTTAAAA TTCGCGTTAA ATTTTTGTTA AATCAGCTCA
     3661 TTTTTTAACC AATAGGCCGA AATCGGCAAA ATCCCTTATA AATCAAAAGA ATAGACCGAG
     3721 ATAGGGTTGA GTGTTGTTCC AGTTTGGAAC AAGAGTCCAC TATTAAAGAA CGTGGACTCC
     3781 AACGTCAAAG GNNNNNNNNN NNNNNNNNNN NNNNNNNNNN NNNNNNNNNN NNNNNNNNNN
     3841 TNNNNNNNNN NNNNNNNNNN NNNNNNNNNN NNNNNNNNNN NNNNNNNNNN NNNNNNNNNN
     3901 NNNNNNNNNN NNNNNNNNNN NNNNNNNNNN NNGNNNNNNN NNNNNNNNNN NNNNNNNNNN
     3961 NNNNNNNNNN NNNNNNNNNN NNNNNNNNNN NNNNNNNNNN NNNNNNNNNN NNNNNNNNNN
     4021 NNNNNNNNNN NNNNNNNNNN NNNNNNNNNN NNNNNNNCAG GTGGCACTTT TCGGGGAAAT
     4081 GTGCGCGGAA CCCCTATTTG TTTATTTTTC TAAATACATT CAAATATGTA TCCGCTCATG
     4141 AGACAATAAC CCTGATAAAT GCTTCAATAA TATTGAAAAA GGAAGAGTCC TGAGGCGGAA
     4201 AGAACCAGCT GTGGAATGTG TGTCAGTTAG GGTGTGGAAA GTCCCCAGGC TCCCCAGCAG
     4261 GCAGAAGTAT GCAAAGCATG CATCTCAATT AGTCAGCAAC CAGGTGTGGA AAGTCCCCAG
     4321 GCTCCCCAGC AGGCAGAAGT ATGCAAAGCA TGCATCTCAA TTAGTCAGCA ACCATAGTCC
     4381 CGCCCCTAAC TCCGCCCATC CCGCCCCTAA CTCCGCCCAG TTCCGCCCAT TCTCCGCCCC
     4441 ATGGCTGACT AATTTTTTTT ATTTATGCAG AGGCCGAGGC CGCCTCGGCC TCTGAGCTAT
     4501 TCCAGAAGTA GTGAGGAGGC TTTTTTGGAG GCCTAGGCTT TTGCAAAGAT CGATCAAGAG
     4561 ACAGGATGAG GATCGTTTCG CATGATTGAA CAAGATGGAT TGCACGCAGG TTCTCCGGCC
     4621 GCTTGGGTGG AGAGGCTATT CGGCTATGAC TGGGCACAAC AGACAATCGG CTGCTCTGAT
     4681 GCCGCCGTGT TCCGGCTGTC AGCGCAGGGG CGCCCGGTTC TTTTTGTCAA GACCGACCTG
     4741 TCCGGTGCCC TGAATGAACT GCAAGACGAG GCAGCGCGGC TATCGTGGCT GGCCACGACG
     4801 GGCGTTCCTT GCGCAGCTGT GCTCGACGTT GTCACTGAAG CGGGAAGGGA CTGGCTGCTA
     4861 TTGGGCGAAG TGCCGGGGCA GGATCTCCTG TCATCTCACC TTGCTCCTGC CGAGAAAGTA
     4921 TCCATCATGG CTGATGCAAT GCGGCGGCTG CATACGCTTG ATCCGGCTAC CTGCCCATTC
     4981 GACCACCAAG CGAAACATCG CATCGAGCGA GCACGTACTC GGATGGAAGC CGGTCTTGTC
     5041 GATCAGGATG ATCTGGACGA AGAGCATCAG GGGCTCGCGC CAGCCGAACT GTTCGCCAGG
     5101 CTCAAGGCGA GCATGCCCGA CGGCGAGGAT CTCGTCGTGA CCCATGGCGA TGCCTGCTTG
     5161 CCGAATATCA TGGTGGAAAA TGGCCGCTTT TCTGGATTCA TCGACTGTGG CCGGCTGGGT
     5221 GTGGCGGACC GCTATCAGGA CATAGCGTTG GCTACCCGTG ATATTGCTGA AGAGCTTGGC
     5281 GGCGAATGGG CTGACCGCTT CCTCGTGCTT TACGGTATCG CCGCTCCCGA TTCGCAGCGC
     5341 ATCGCCTTCT ATCGCCTTCT TGACGAGTTC TTCTGAGCGG GACTCTGGGG TTCGAAATGA
     5401 CCGACCAAGC GACGCCCAAC CTGCCATCAC GAGATTTCGA TTCCACCGCC GCCTTCTATG
     5461 AAAGGTTGGG CTTCGGAATC GTTTTCCGGG ACGCCGGCTG GATGATCCTC CAGCGCGGGG
     5521 ATCTCATGCT GGAGTTCTTC GCCCACCCTA GGGGGAGGCT AACTGAAACA CGGAAGGAGA
     5581 CAATACCGGA AGGAACCCGC GCTATGACGG CAATAAAAAG ACAGAATAAA ACGCACGGTG
     5641 TTGGGTCGTT TGTTCATAAA CGCGGGGTTC GGTCCCAGGG CTGGCACTCT GTCGATACCC
     5701 CACCGAGACC CCATTGGGGC CAATACGCCC GCGTTTCTTC CTTTTCCCCA CCCCACCCCC
     5761 CAAGTTCGGG TGAAGGCCCA GGGCTCGCAG CCAACGTCGG GGCGGCAGGC CCTGCCATAG
     5821 CCTCAGGTTA CTCATATATA CTTTAGATTG ATTTAAAACT TCATTTTTAA TTTAAAAGGA
     5881 TCTAGGTGAA GATCCTTTTT GATAATCTCA TGACCAAAAT CCCTTAACGT GAGTTTTCGT
     5941 TCCACTGAGC GTCAGACCCC GTAGAAAAGA TCAAAGGATC TTCTTGAGAT CCTTTTTTTC
     6001 TGCGCGTAAT CTGCTGCTTG CAAACAAAAA AACCACCGCT ACCAGCGGTG GTTTGTTTGC
     6061 CGGATCAAGA GCTACCAACT CTTTTTCCGA AGGTAACTGG CTTCAGCAGA GCGCAGATAC
     6121 CAAATACTGT CCTTCTAGTG TAGCCGTAGT TAGGCCACCA CTTCAAGAAC TCTGTAGCAC
     6181 CGCCTACATA CCTCGCTCTG CTAATCCTGT TACCAGTGGC TGCTGCCAGT GGCGATAAGT
     6241 CGTGTCTTAC CGGGTTGGAC TCAAGACGAT AGTTACCGGA TAAGGCGCAG CGGTCGGGCT
     6301 GAACGGGGGG TTCGTGCACA CAGCCCAGCT TGGAGCGAAC GACCTACACC GAACTGAGAT
     6361 ACCTACAGCG TGAGCTATGA GAAAGCGCCA CGCTTCCCGA AGGGAGAAAG GCGGACAGGT
     6421 ATCCGGTAAG CGGCAGGGTC GGAACAGGAG AGCGCACGAG GGAGCTTCCA GGGGGAAACG
     6481 CCTGGTATCT TTATAGTCCT GTCGGGTTTC GCCACCTCTG ACTTGAGCGT CGATTTTTGT
     6541 GATGCTCGTC AGGGGGGCGG AGCCTATGGA AAAACGCCAG CAACGCGGCC TTTTTACGGT
     6601 TCCTGGCCTT TTGCTGGCCT TTTGCTCACA TGTTCTTTCC TGCGTTATCC CCTGATTCTG
     6661 TGGATAACCG TATTACCGCC ATGCAT   
//
