# Supplementary material for: A nano-liquid hub integrating growth and immune-evasion signaling to promote cell survival
Source: bioRxiv preprint, doi:10.1101/2021.12.30.474523, version 5 (2026-03-18)
Supplement: Supplementary data S1 [file 474523_file08.zip › DataS1_DNAfiles/014_pEGFPN1-SNAPf-SGx3-Zyxin.gb]

LOCUS       pEGFPN1_SNAPf_SG        6311 bp ds-DNA     linear       15-SEP-2020
DEFINITION  .
ACCESSION   
VERSION     
SOURCE      .
  ORGANISM  .
COMMENT     
COMMENT     
COMMENT     ApEinfo:methylated:1
FEATURES             Location/Qualifiers
     misc_feature    662..1207
                     /label=SNAPf
                     /ApEinfo_fwdcolor=#acf999
                     /ApEinfo_revcolor=#acf999
                     /ApEinfo_graphicformat=arrow_data {{0 1 2 0 0 -1} {} 0}
                     width 5 offset 0
     misc_feature    591..650
                     /label=MCS
                     /ApEinfo_fwdcolor=#ffff66
                     /ApEinfo_revcolor=#ffff66
                     /ApEinfo_graphicformat=arrow_data {{0 1 2 0 0 -1} {} 0}
                     width 5 offset 0
     misc_feature    1..588
                     /label=CMV immediate early promoter
                     /ApEinfo_fwdcolor=#0f7ffe
                     /ApEinfo_revcolor=green
                     /ApEinfo_graphicformat=arrow_data {{0 1 2 0 0 -1} {} 0}
                     width 5 offset 0
     misc_feature    3856..4085
                     /label=SV40 early promoter
                     /ApEinfo_fwdcolor=#7ffe07
                     /ApEinfo_revcolor=green
                     /ApEinfo_graphicformat=arrow_data {{0 1 2 0 0 -1} {} 0}
                     width 5 offset 0
     misc_feature    1208..1252
                     /label=SGX3
                     /ApEinfo_fwdcolor=#aefcff
                     /ApEinfo_revcolor=#aefcff
                     /ApEinfo_graphicformat=arrow_data {{0 1 2 0 0 -1} {} 0}
                     width 5 offset 0
     misc_feature    3227..3682
                     /label=f1 single-strand DNA origin
                     /ApEinfo_fwdcolor=cyan
                     /ApEinfo_revcolor=green
                     /ApEinfo_graphicformat=arrow_data {{0 1 2 0 0 -1} {} 0}
                     width 5 offset 0
     misc_feature    3130..3164
                     /label=SV40 early mRNA polyadenylation signal
                     /ApEinfo_fwdcolor=#fc8008
                     /ApEinfo_revcolor=green
                     /ApEinfo_graphicformat=arrow_data {{0 1 2 0 0 -1} {} 0}
                     width 5 offset 0
     misc_feature    3744..3772
                     /label=Bacterial promoterfor expression of KanR gene
                     /ApEinfo_fwdcolor=#6666fe
                     /ApEinfo_revcolor=green
                     /ApEinfo_graphicformat=arrow_data {{0 1 2 0 0 -1} {} 0}
                     width 5 offset 0
     misc_feature    4023..4158
                     /label=SV40 origin of replication
                     /ApEinfo_fwdcolor=#cc66fe
                     /ApEinfo_revcolor=green
                     /ApEinfo_graphicformat=arrow_data {{0 1 2 0 0 -1} {} 0}
                     width 5 offset 0
     misc_feature    4207..5001
                     /label=Kanamycin/neomycin resistance gene
                     /ApEinfo_fwdcolor=#fc6665
                     /ApEinfo_revcolor=green
                     /ApEinfo_graphicformat=arrow_data {{0 1 2 0 0 -1} {} 0}
                     width 5 offset 0
     misc_feature    5237..5255
                     /label=HSV thymidine kinase polyadenylation signal
                     /ApEinfo_fwdcolor=cyan
                     /ApEinfo_revcolor=green
                     /ApEinfo_graphicformat=arrow_data {{0 1 2 0 0 -1} {} 0}
                     width 5 offset 0
     misc_feature    5586..6228
                     /label=pUC plasmid replication origin
                     /ApEinfo_fwdcolor=cyan
                     /ApEinfo_revcolor=green
                     /ApEinfo_graphicformat=arrow_data {{0 1 2 0 0 -1} {} 0}
                     width 5 offset 0
     misc_feature    1259..2977
                     /label=human Zyxin (NM_001010972.1)
                     /ApEinfo_fwdcolor=#ffa3b6
                     /ApEinfo_revcolor=#ffa3b6
                     /ApEinfo_graphicformat=arrow_data {{0 1 2 0 0 -1} {} 0}
                     width 5 offset 0
ORIGIN
        1 TAGTTATTAA TAGTAATCAA TTACGGGGTC ATTAGTTCAT AGCCCATATA TGGAGTTCCG
       61 CGTTACATAA CTTACGGTAA ATGGCCCGCC TGGCTGACCG CCCAACGACC CCCGCCCATT
      121 GACGTCAATA ATGACGTATG TTCCCATAGT AACGCCAATA GGGACTTTCC ATTGACGTCA
      181 ATGGGTGGAG TATTTACGGT AAACTGCCCA CTTGGCAGTA CATCAAGTGT ATCATATGCC
      241 AAGTACGCCC CCTATTGACG TCAATGACGG TAAATGGCCC GCCTGGCATT ATGCCCAGTA
      301 CATGACCTTA TGGGACTTTC CTACTTGGCA GTACATCTAC GTATTAGTCA TCGCTATTAC
      361 CATGGTGATG CGGTTTTGGC AGTACATCAA TGGGCGTGGA TAGCGGTTTG ACTCACGGGG
      421 ATTTCCAAGT CTCCACCCCA TTGACGTCAA TGGGAGTTTG TTTTGGCACC AAAATCAACG
      481 GGACTTTCCA AAATGTCGTA ACAACTCCGC CCCATTGACG CAAATGGGCG GTAGGCGTGT
      541 ACGGTGGGAG GTCTATATAA GCAGAGCTGG TTTAGTGAAC CGTCAGATCC GCTAGCGCTA
      601 CCGGACTCAG ATCTCGAGCT CAAGCTTCGA ATTCTGCAGT CGACGGTACC GGCGCGCCAG
      661 CATGGACAAA GACTGCGAAA TGAAGCGCAC CACCCTGGAT AGCCCTCTGG GCAAGCTGGA
      721 ACTGTCTGGG TGCGAACAGG GCCTGCACCG TATCATCTTC CTGGGCAAAG GAACATCTGC
      781 CGCCGACGCC GTGGAAGTGC CTGCCCCAGC CGCCGTGCTG GGCGGACCAG AGCCACTGAT
      841 GCAGGCCACC GCCTGGCTCA ACGCCTACTT TCACCAGCCT GAGGCCATCG AGGAGTTCCC
      901 TGTGCCAGCC CTGCACCACC CAGTGTTCCA GCAGGAGAGC TTTACCCGCC AGGTGCTGTG
      961 GAAACTGCTG AAAGTGGTGA AGTTCGGAGA GGTCATCAGC TACAGCCACC TGGCCGCCCT
     1021 GGCCGGCAAT CCCGCCGCCA CCGCCGCCGT GAAAACCGCC CTGAGCGGAA ATCCCGTGCC
     1081 CATTCTGATC CCCTGCCACC GGGTGGTGCA GGGCGACCTG GACGTGGGGG GCTACGAGGG
     1141 CGGGCTCGCC GTGAAAGAGT GGCTGCTGGC CCACGAGGGC CACAGACTGG GCAAGCCTGG
     1201 GCTGGGTAGT GGTGGCGGAG GGAGCGGGGG AGGCGGTTCT GGAGGCGGTG GGACTAGTAT
     1261 GGCGGCCCCC CGCCCGTCTC CCGCGATCTC CGTTTCGGTC TCGGCTCCGG CTTTTTACGC
     1321 CCCGCAGAAG AAGTTCGGCC CTGTGGTGGC CCCAAAGCCC AAAGTGAATC CCTTCCGGCC
     1381 CGGGGACAGC GAGCCTCCCC CGGCACCCGG GGCCCAGCGC GCACAGATGG GCCGGGTGGG
     1441 CGAGATTCCC CCGCCGCCCC CGGAAGACTT TCCCCTGCCT CCACCTCCCC TTGCTGGGGA
     1501 TGGCGACGAT GCAGAGGGTG CTCTGGGAGG TGCCTTCCCG CCGCCCCCTC CCCCGATCGA
     1561 GGAATCATTT CCCCCTGCGC CTCTGGAGGA GGAGATCTTC CCTTCCCCGC CGCCTCCTCC
     1621 GGAGGAGGAG GGAGGGCCTG AGGCCCCCAT ACCGCCCCCA CCACAGCCCA GGGAGAAGGT
     1681 GAGCAGTATT GATTTGGAGA TCGACTCTCT GTCCTCACTG CTGGATGACA TGACCAAGAA
     1741 TGATCCTTTC AAAGCCCGGG TGTCATCTGG ATATGTGCCC CCACCAGTGG CCACTCCATT
     1801 CAGTTCCAAG TCCAGTACCA AGCCTGCAGC CGGGGGCACA GCACCCCTGC CTCCTTGGAA
     1861 GTCCCCTTCC AGCTCCCAGC CTCTGCCCCA GGTTCCGGCT CCGGCTCAGA GCCAGACACA
     1921 GTTCCATGTT CAGCCCCAGC CCCAGCCCAA GCCTCAGGTC CAACTCCATG TCCAGTCCCA
     1981 GACCCAGCCT GTGTCTTTGG CTAACACCCA GCCCCGAGGG CCCCCAGCCT CATCTCCGGC
     2041 TCCAGCCCCT AAGTTTTCTC CAGTGACTCC TAAGTTTACT CCTGTGGCTT CCAAGTTCAG
     2101 TCCTGGAGCC CCAGGTGGAT CTGGGTCACA ACCAAATCAA AAATTGGGGC ACCCCGAAGC
     2161 TCTTTCTGCT GGCACAGGCT CCCCTCAACC TCCCAGCTTC ACCTATGCCC AGCAGAGGGA
     2221 GAAGCCCCGA GTGCAGGAGA AGCAGCACCC CGTGCCCCCA CCGGCTCAGA ACCAAAACCA
     2281 GGTGCGCTCC CCTGGGGCCC CAGGGCCCCT GACTCTGAAG GAGGTGGAGG AGCTGGAGCA
     2341 GCTGACCCAG CAGCTAATGC AGGACATGGA GCATCCTCAG AGGCAGAATG TGGCTGTCAA
     2401 CGAACTCTGC GGCCGATGCC ATCAACCCCT GGCCCGGGCG CAGCCAGCCG TCCGCGCTCT
     2461 AGGGCAGCTG TTCCACATCG CCTGCTTCAC CTGCCACCAG TGTGCGCAGC AGCTCCAGGG
     2521 CCAGCAGTTC TACAGTCTGG AGGGGGCGCC GTACTGCGAG GGCTGTTACA CTGACACCCT
     2581 GGAGAAGTGT AACACCTGCG GGGAGCCCAT CACTGACCGC ATGCTGAGGG CCACGGGCAA
     2641 GGCCTATCAC CCGCACTGCT TCACCTGTGT GGTCTGCGCC CGCCCCCTGG AGGGCACCTC
     2701 CTTCATCGTG GACCAGGCCA ACCGGCCCCA CTGTGTCCCC GACTACCACA AGCAGTACGC
     2761 CCCGAGGTGC TCCGTCTGCT CTGAGCCCAT CATGCCTGAG CCTGGCCGAG ATGAGACTGT
     2821 GCGAGTGGTC GCCCTGGACA AGAACTTCCA CATGAAGTGT TACAAGTGTG AGGACTGCGG
     2881 GAAGCCCCTG TCGATTGAGG CAGATGACAA TGGCTGCTTC CCCCTGGACG GTCACGTGCT
     2941 CTGTCGGAAG TGCCACACTG CTAGAGCCCA GACCTGAGCG GCCGCGACTC TAGATCATAA
     3001 TCAGCCATAC CACATTTGTA GAGGTTTTAC TTGCTTTAAA AAACCTCCCA CACCTCCCCC
     3061 TGAACCTGAA ACATAAAATG AATGCAATTG TTGTTGTTAA CTTGTTTATT GCAGCTTATA
     3121 ATGGTTACAA ATAAAGCAAT AGCATCACAA ATTTCACAAA TAAAGCATTT TTTTCACTGC
     3181 ATTCTAGTTG TGGTTTGTCC AAACTCATCA ATGTATCTTA AGGCGTAAAT TGTAAGCGTT
     3241 AATATTTTGT TAAAATTCGC GTTAAATTTT TGTTAAATCA GCTCATTTTT TAACCAATAG
     3301 GCCGAAATCG GCAAAATCCC TTATAAATCA AAAGAATAGA CCGAGATAGG GTTGAGTGTT
     3361 GTTCCAGTTT GGAACAAGAG TCCACTATTA AAGAACGTGG ACTCCAACGT CAAAGGNNNN
     3421 NNNNNNNNNN NNNNNNNNNN NNNNNNNNNN NNNNNNNNNN NNNNNTNNNN NNNNNNNNNN
     3481 NNNNNNNNNN NNNNNNNNNN NNNNNNNNNN NNNNNNNNNN NNNNNNNNNN NNNNNNNNNN
     3541 NNNNNNNNNN NNNNNNNGNN NNNNNNNNNN NNNNNNNNNN NNNNNNNNNN NNNNNNNNNN
     3601 NNNNNNNNNN NNNNNNNNNN NNNNNNNNNN NNNNNNNNNN NNNNNNNNNN NNNNNNNNNN
     3661 NNNNNNNNNN NNNNNNNNNN NNCAGGTGGC ACTTTTCGGG GAAATGTGCG CGGAACCCCT
     3721 ATTTGTTTAT TTTTCTAAAT ACATTCAAAT ATGTATCCGC TCATGAGACA ATAACCCTGA
     3781 TAAATGCTTC AATAATATTG AAAAAGGAAG AGTCCTGAGG CGGAAAGAAC CAGCTGTGGA
     3841 ATGTGTGTCA GTTAGGGTGT GGAAAGTCCC CAGGCTCCCC AGCAGGCAGA AGTATGCAAA
     3901 GCATGCATCT CAATTAGTCA GCAACCAGGT GTGGAAAGTC CCCAGGCTCC CCAGCAGGCA
     3961 GAAGTATGCA AAGCATGCAT CTCAATTAGT CAGCAACCAT AGTCCCGCCC CTAACTCCGC
     4021 CCATCCCGCC CCTAACTCCG CCCAGTTCCG CCCATTCTCC GCCCCATGGC TGACTAATTT
     4081 TTTTTATTTA TGCAGAGGCC GAGGCCGCCT CGGCCTCTGA GCTATTCCAG AAGTAGTGAG
     4141 GAGGCTTTTT TGGAGGCCTA GGCTTTTGCA AAGATCGATC AAGAGACAGG ATGAGGATCG
     4201 TTTCGCATGA TTGAACAAGA TGGATTGCAC GCAGGTTCTC CGGCCGCTTG GGTGGAGAGG
     4261 CTATTCGGCT ATGACTGGGC ACAACAGACA ATCGGCTGCT CTGATGCCGC CGTGTTCCGG
     4321 CTGTCAGCGC AGGGGCGCCC GGTTCTTTTT GTCAAGACCG ACCTGTCCGG TGCCCTGAAT
     4381 GAACTGCAAG ACGAGGCAGC GCGGCTATCG TGGCTGGCCA CGACGGGCGT TCCTTGCGCA
     4441 GCTGTGCTCG ACGTTGTCAC TGAAGCGGGA AGGGACTGGC TGCTATTGGG CGAAGTGCCG
     4501 GGGCAGGATC TCCTGTCATC TCACCTTGCT CCTGCCGAGA AAGTATCCAT CATGGCTGAT
     4561 GCAATGCGGC GGCTGCATAC GCTTGATCCG GCTACCTGCC CATTCGACCA CCAAGCGAAA
     4621 CATCGCATCG AGCGAGCACG TACTCGGATG GAAGCCGGTC TTGTCGATCA GGATGATCTG
     4681 GACGAAGAGC ATCAGGGGCT CGCGCCAGCC GAACTGTTCG CCAGGCTCAA GGCGAGCATG
     4741 CCCGACGGCG AGGATCTCGT CGTGACCCAT GGCGATGCCT GCTTGCCGAA TATCATGGTG
     4801 GAAAATGGCC GCTTTTCTGG ATTCATCGAC TGTGGCCGGC TGGGTGTGGC GGACCGCTAT
     4861 CAGGACATAG CGTTGGCTAC CCGTGATATT GCTGAAGAGC TTGGCGGCGA ATGGGCTGAC
     4921 CGCTTCCTCG TGCTTTACGG TATCGCCGCT CCCGATTCGC AGCGCATCGC CTTCTATCGC
     4981 CTTCTTGACG AGTTCTTCTG AGCGGGACTC TGGGGTTCGA AATGACCGAC CAAGCGACGC
     5041 CCAACCTGCC ATCACGAGAT TTCGATTCCA CCGCCGCCTT CTATGAAAGG TTGGGCTTCG
     5101 GAATCGTTTT CCGGGACGCC GGCTGGATGA TCCTCCAGCG CGGGGATCTC ATGCTGGAGT
     5161 TCTTCGCCCA CCCTAGGGGG AGGCTAACTG AAACACGGAA GGAGACAATA CCGGAAGGAA
     5221 CCCGCGCTAT GACGGCAATA AAAAGACAGA ATAAAACGCA CGGTGTTGGG TCGTTTGTTC
     5281 ATAAACGCGG GGTTCGGTCC CAGGGCTGGC ACTCTGTCGA TACCCCACCG AGACCCCATT
     5341 GGGGCCAATA CGCCCGCGTT TCTTCCTTTT CCCCACCCCA CCCCCCAAGT TCGGGTGAAG
     5401 GCCCAGGGCT CGCAGCCAAC GTCGGGGCGG CAGGCCCTGC CATAGCCTCA GGTTACTCAT
     5461 ATATACTTTA GATTGATTTA AAACTTCATT TTTAATTTAA AAGGATCTAG GTGAAGATCC
     5521 TTTTTGATAA TCTCATGACC AAAATCCCTT AACGTGAGTT TTCGTTCCAC TGAGCGTCAG
     5581 ACCCCGTAGA AAAGATCAAA GGATCTTCTT GAGATCCTTT TTTTCTGCGC GTAATCTGCT
     5641 GCTTGCAAAC AAAAAAACCA CCGCTACCAG CGGTGGTTTG TTTGCCGGAT CAAGAGCTAC
     5701 CAACTCTTTT TCCGAAGGTA ACTGGCTTCA GCAGAGCGCA GATACCAAAT ACTGTCCTTC
     5761 TAGTGTAGCC GTAGTTAGGC CACCACTTCA AGAACTCTGT AGCACCGCCT ACATACCTCG
     5821 CTCTGCTAAT CCTGTTACCA GTGGCTGCTG CCAGTGGCGA TAAGTCGTGT CTTACCGGGT
     5881 TGGACTCAAG ACGATAGTTA CCGGATAAGG CGCAGCGGTC GGGCTGAACG GGGGGTTCGT
     5941 GCACACAGCC CAGCTTGGAG CGAACGACCT ACACCGAACT GAGATACCTA CAGCGTGAGC
     6001 TATGAGAAAG CGCCACGCTT CCCGAAGGGA GAAAGGCGGA CAGGTATCCG GTAAGCGGCA
     6061 GGGTCGGAAC AGGAGAGCGC ACGAGGGAGC TTCCAGGGGG AAACGCCTGG TATCTTTATA
     6121 GTCCTGTCGG GTTTCGCCAC CTCTGACTTG AGCGTCGATT TTTGTGATGC TCGTCAGGGG
     6181 GGCGGAGCCT ATGGAAAAAC GCCAGCAACG CGGCCTTTTT ACGGTTCCTG GCCTTTTGCT
     6241 GGCCTTTTGC TCACATGTTC TTTCCTGCGT TATCCCCTGA TTCTGTGGAT AACCGTATTA
     6301 CCGCCATGCA T    
//
