# Supplementary material for: A nano-liquid hub integrating growth and immune-evasion signaling to promote cell survival
Source: bioRxiv preprint, doi:10.1101/2021.12.30.474523, version 5 (2026-03-18)
Supplement: Supplementary data S1 [file 474523_file08.zip › DataS1_DNAfiles/015_pPBpuro-mCherry-SG-Zyxin.gb]

LOCUS       pPBpuro_mCherry_        9395 bp ds-DNA     linear       04-FEB-2021
DEFINITION  .
ACCESSION   
VERSION     
SOURCE      .
  ORGANISM  .
COMMENT     
COMMENT     ApEinfo:methylated:1
FEATURES             Location/Qualifiers
     misc_feature    3..459
                     /label=f1 origin
                     /ApEinfo_fwdcolor=cyan
                     /ApEinfo_revcolor=green
                     /ApEinfo_graphicformat=arrow_data {{0 1 2 0 0 -1} {} 0}
                     width 5 offset 0
     misc_feature    3506..5224
                     /label=human Zyxin (NM_001010972.1)
                     /ApEinfo_fwdcolor=#ffa3b6
                     /ApEinfo_revcolor=#ffa3b6
                     /ApEinfo_graphicformat=arrow_data {{0 1 2 0 0 -1} {} 0}
                     width 5 offset 0
     misc_feature    670..983
                     /label=PiggyBac 5' terminal repeat (complement)
                     /ApEinfo_fwdcolor=#fb0106
                     /ApEinfo_revcolor=green
                     /ApEinfo_graphicformat=arrow_data {{0 1 2 0 0 -1} {} 0}
                     width 5 offset 0
     misc_feature    3482..3499
                     /label=SG
                     /ApEinfo_fwdcolor=#aefcff
                     /ApEinfo_revcolor=#aefcff
                     /ApEinfo_graphicformat=arrow_data {{0 1 2 0 0 -1} {} 0}
                     width 5 offset 0
     misc_feature    1147..1391
                     /label=CMV IE (enhancer)
                     /ApEinfo_fwdcolor=#7ffe07
                     /ApEinfo_revcolor=green
                     /ApEinfo_graphicformat=arrow_data {{0 1 2 0 0 -1} {} 0}
                     width 5 offset 0
     misc_feature    2747..2762
                     /label=MCS
                     /ApEinfo_fwdcolor=#ffff66
                     /ApEinfo_revcolor=#ffff66
                     /ApEinfo_graphicformat=arrow_data {{0 1 2 0 0 -1} {} 0}
                     width 5 offset 0
     misc_feature    1641..2728
                     /label=CAG promoter with artificial intron
                     /ApEinfo_fwdcolor=#21fe80
                     /ApEinfo_revcolor=green
                     /ApEinfo_graphicformat=arrow_data {{0 1 2 0 0 -1} {} 0}
                     width 5 offset 0
     misc_feature    1373..1670
                     /label=chicken beta actin promoter
                     /ApEinfo_fwdcolor=#0f7ffe
                     /ApEinfo_revcolor=green
                     /ApEinfo_graphicformat=arrow_data {{0 1 2 0 0 -1} {} 0}
                     width 5 offset 0
     misc_feature    2735..2746
                     /label=MCS (BamHI, EcoRI, XhoI, NotI)
                     /ApEinfo_fwdcolor=#800080
                     /ApEinfo_revcolor=green
                     /ApEinfo_graphicformat=arrow_data {{0 1 2 0 0 -1} {} 0}
                     width 5 offset 0
     misc_feature    5242..5851
                     /label=IRES sequence from ECMV
                     /ApEinfo_fwdcolor=#0f7ffe
                     /ApEinfo_revcolor=green
                     /ApEinfo_graphicformat=arrow_data {{0 1 2 0 0 -1} {} 0}
                     width 5 offset 0
     misc_feature    5853..6452
                     /label=puromycin-N-acetyl-transferase
                     /ApEinfo_fwdcolor=#21fe80
                     /ApEinfo_revcolor=green
                     /ApEinfo_graphicformat=arrow_data {{0 1 2 0 0 -1} {} 0}
                     width 5 offset 0
     misc_feature    6485..6709
                     /label=polyA_signal_sequence
                     /ApEinfo_fwdcolor=#fc8008
                     /ApEinfo_revcolor=green
                     /ApEinfo_graphicformat=arrow_data {{0 1 2 0 0 -1} {} 0}
                     width 5 offset 0
     misc_feature    6929..7170
                     /label=PiggyBac 3'ÃÂÃÂÃÂÃÂ terminal repeat domain
                     /ApEinfo_fwdcolor=#fb0106
                     /ApEinfo_revcolor=green
                     /ApEinfo_graphicformat=arrow_data {{0 1 2 0 0 -1} {} 0}
                     width 5 offset 0
     misc_feature    7666..8106
                     /label=Col E1 origin
                     /ApEinfo_fwdcolor=cyan
                     /ApEinfo_revcolor=green
                     /ApEinfo_graphicformat=arrow_data {{0 1 2 0 0 -1} {} 0}
                     width 5 offset 0
     misc_feature    8407..9267
                     /label=Ampicillin resistance gene
                     /ApEinfo_fwdcolor=cyan
                     /ApEinfo_revcolor=green
                     /ApEinfo_graphicformat=arrow_data {{0 1 2 0 0 -1} {} 0}
                     width 5 offset 0
     misc_feature    5225..5232
                     /label=MCS (BamHI, EcoRI, XhoI, NotI)(1)
                     /ApEinfo_label=MCS (BamHI, EcoRI, XhoI, NotI)
                     /ApEinfo_fwdcolor=#800080
                     /ApEinfo_revcolor=green
                     /ApEinfo_graphicformat=arrow_data {{0 1 2 0 0 -1} {} 0}
                     width 5 offset 0
     misc_feature    2774..3481
                     /label=mCherry
                     /ApEinfo_fwdcolor=#acf999
                     /ApEinfo_revcolor=#acf999
                     /ApEinfo_graphicformat=arrow_data {{0 1 2 0 0 -1} {} 0}
                     width 5 offset 0
ORIGIN
        1 CTAAATTGTA AGCGTTAATA TTTTGTTAAA ATTCGCGTTA AATTTTTGTT AAATCAGCTC
       61 ATTTTTTAAC CAATAGGCCG AAATCGGCAA AATCCCTTAT AAATCAAAAG AATAGACCGA
      121 GATAGGGTTG AGTGTTGTTC CAGTTTGGAA CAAGAGTCCA CTATTAAAGA ACGTGGACTC
      181 CAACGTCAAA GGNNNNNNNN NNNNNNNNNN NNNNNNNNNN NNNNNNNNNN NNNNNNNNNN
      241 NTNNNNNNNN NNNNNNNNNN NNNNNNNNNN NNNNNNNNNN NNNNNNNNNN NNNNNNNNNN
      301 NNNNNNNNNN NNNNNNNNNN NNNNNNNNNN NNNGNNNNNN NNNNNNNNNN NNNNNNNNNN
      361 NNNNNNNNNN NNNNNNNNNN NNNNNNNNNN NNNNNNNNNN NNNNNNNNNN NNNNNNNNNN
      421 NNNNNNNNNN NNNNNNNNNN NNNNNNNNNN NNNNNNNNCC CATTCGCCAT TCAGGCTGCG
      481 CAACTGTTGG GAAGGGCGAT CGGTGCGGGC CTCTTCGCTA TTACGCCAGC TGGCGAAAGG
      541 GGGATGTGCT GCAAGGCGAT TAAGTTGGGT AACGCCAGGG TTTTCCCAGT CACGACGTTG
      601 TAAAACGACG GCCAGTGAGC GCGCGTAATA CGACTCACTA TAGGGCGAAT TGGGGCGCGC
      661 CATTCTAGAT TAACCCTAGA AAGATAGTCT GCGTAAAATT GACGCATGCA TTCTTGAAAT
      721 ATTGCTCTCT CTTTCTAAAT AGCGCGAATC CGTCGCTGTG CATTTAGGAC ATCTCAGTCG
      781 CCGCTTGGAG CTCCCGTGAG GCGTGCTTGT CAATGCGGTA AGTGTCACTG ATTTTGAACT
      841 ATAACGACCG CGTGAGTCAA AATGACGCAT GATTATCTTT TACGTGACTT TTAAGATTTA
      901 ACTCATACGA TAATTATATT GTTATTTCAT GTTCTACTTA CGTGATAACT TATTATATAT
      961 ATATTTTCTT GTTATAGATA TCAACTAGAA TGCTAGCATG GGCCCATCTC GACATTGATT
     1021 ATTGACTAGT TATTAATAGT AATCAATTAC GGGGTCATTA GTTCATAGCC CATATATGGA
     1081 GTTCCGCGTT ACATAACTTA CGGTAAATGG CCCGCCTGGC TGACCGCCCA ACGACCCCCG
     1141 CCCATTGACG TCAATAATGA CGTATGTTCC CATAGTAACG CCAATAGGGA CTTTCCATTG
     1201 ACGTCAATGG GTGGACTATT TACGGTAAAC TGCCCACTTG GCAGTACATC AAGTGTATCA
     1261 TATGCCAAGT ACGCCCCCTA TTGACGTCAA TGACGGTAAA TGGCCCGCCT GGCATTATGC
     1321 CCAGTACATG ACCTTATGGG ACTTTCCTAC TTGGCAGTAC ATCTACGTAT TAGTCATCGC
     1381 TATTACCATG GGTCGAGGTG AGCCCCACGT TCTGCTTCAC TCTCCCCATC TCCCCCCCCT
     1441 CCCCACCCCC AATTTTGTAT TTATTTATTT TTTAATTATT TTGTGCAGCG ATGGGGGCGG
     1501 GGGGGGGGGG GGCGCGCGCC AGGCGGGGCG GGGCGGGGCG AGGGGCGGGG CGGGGCGAGG
     1561 CGGAGAGGTG CGGCGGCAGC CAATCAGAGC GGCGCGCTCC GAAAGTTTCC TTTTATGGCG
     1621 AGGCGGCGGC GGCGGCGGCC CTATAAAAAG CGAAGCGCGC GGCGGGCGGG AGTCGCTGCG
     1681 TTGCCTTCGC CCCGTGCCCC GCTCCGCGCC GCCTCGCGCC GCCCGCCCCG GCTCTGACTG
     1741 ACCGCGTTAC TCCCACAGGT GAGCGGGCGG GACGGCCCTT CTCCTCCGGG CTGTAATTAG
     1801 CGCTTGGTTT AATGACGGCT CGTTTCTTTT CTGTGGCTGC GTGAAAGCCT TAAAGGGCTC
     1861 CGGGAGGGCC CTTTGTGCGG GGGGGAGCGG CTCGGGGGGT GCGTGCGTGT GTGTGTGCGT
     1921 GGGGAGCGCC GCGTGCGGCC CGCGCTGCCC GGCGGCTGTG AGCGCTGCGG GCGCGGCGCG
     1981 GGGCTTTGTG CGCTCCGCGT GTGCGCGAGG GGAGCGCGGC CGGGGGCGGT GCCCCGCGGT
     2041 GCGGGGGGGC TGCGAGGGGA ACAAAGGCTG CGTGCGGGGT GTGTGCGTGG GGGGGTGAGC
     2101 AGGGGGTGTG GGCGCGGCGG TCGGGCTGTA ACCCCCCCCT GCACCCCCCT CCCCGAGTTG
     2161 CTGAGCACGG CCCGGCTTCG GGTGCGGGGC TCCGTGCGGG GCGTGGCGCG GGGCTCGCCG
     2221 TGCCGGGCGG GGGGTGGCGG CAGGTGGGGG TGCCGGGCGG GGCGGGGCCG CCTCGGGCCG
     2281 GGGAGGGCTC GGGGGAGGGG CGCGGCGGCC CCGGAGCGCC GGCGGCTGTC GAGGCGCGGC
     2341 GAGCCGCAGC CATTGCCTTT TATGGTAATC GTGCGAGAGG GCGCAGGGAC TTCCTTTGTC
     2401 CCAAATCTGT GCGGAGCCGA AATCTGGGAG GCGCCGCCGC ACCCCCTCTA GCGGGCGCGG
     2461 GGCGAAGCGG TGCGGCGCCG GCAGGAAGGA AATGGGCGGG GAGGGCCTTC GTGCGTCGCC
     2521 GCGCCGCCGT CCCCTTCTCC CTCTCCAGCC TCGGGGCTGT CCGCGGGGGG ACGGCTGCCT
     2581 TCGGGGGGGA CGGGGCAGGG CGGGGTTCGG CTTCTGGCGT GTGACCGGCG GCTCTAGAGC
     2641 CTCTGCTAAC CATGTTCATG CCTTCTTCTT TTTCCTACAG CTCCTGGGCA ACGTGCTGGT
     2701 TATTGTGCTG TCTCATCATT TTGGCAAAGA ATTGGGATCC GAATTCTGCA GTCGACGGTA
     2761 CCGGCGCGCC AGCATGGTGA GCAAGGGCGA GGAGGATAAC ATGGCCATCA TCAAGGAGTT
     2821 CATGCGCTTC AAGGTGCACA TGGAGGGCTC CGTGAACGGC CACGAGTTCG AGATCGAGGG
     2881 CGAGGGCGAG GGCCGCCCCT ACGAGGGCAC CCAGACCGCC AAGCTGAAGG TGACCAAGGG
     2941 TGGCCCCCTG CCCTTCGCCT GGGACATCCT GTCCCCTCAG TTCATGTACG GCTCCAAGGC
     3001 CTACGTGAAG CACCCCGCCG ACATCCCCGA CTACTTGAAG CTGTCCTTCC CCGAGGGCTT
     3061 CAAGTGGGAG CGCGTGATGA ACTTCGAGGA CGGCGGCGTG GTGACCGTGA CCCAGGACTC
     3121 CTCCCTGCAG GACGGCGAGT TCATCTACAA GGTGAAGCTG CGCGGCACCA ACTTCCCCTC
     3181 CGACGGCCCC GTAATGCAGA AGAAGACCAT GGGCTGGGAG GCCTCCTCCG AGCGGATGTA
     3241 CCCCGAGGAC GGCGCCCTGA AGGGCGAGAT CAAGCAGAGG CTGAAGCTGA AGGACGGCGG
     3301 CCACTACGAC GCTGAGGTCA AGACCACCTA CAAGGCCAAG AAGCCCGTGC AGCTGCCCGG
     3361 CGCCTACAAC GTCAACATCA AGTTGGACAT CACCTCCCAC AACGAGGACT ACACCATCGT
     3421 GGAACAGTAC GAACGCGCCG AGGGCCGCCA CTCCACCGGC GGCATGGACG AGCTGTACAA
     3481 GTCTGGCGGC GGTGGTTCTA CTAGTATGGC GGCCCCCCGC CCGTCTCCCG CGATCTCCGT
     3541 TTCGGTCTCG GCTCCGGCTT TTTACGCCCC GCAGAAGAAG TTCGGCCCTG TGGTGGCCCC
     3601 AAAGCCCAAA GTGAATCCCT TCCGGCCCGG GGACAGCGAG CCTCCCCCGG CACCCGGGGC
     3661 CCAGCGCGCA CAGATGGGCC GGGTGGGCGA GATTCCCCCG CCGCCCCCGG AAGACTTTCC
     3721 CCTGCCTCCA CCTCCCCTTG CTGGGGATGG CGACGATGCA GAGGGTGCTC TGGGAGGTGC
     3781 CTTCCCGCCG CCCCCTCCCC CGATCGAGGA ATCATTTCCC CCTGCGCCTC TGGAGGAGGA
     3841 GATCTTCCCT TCCCCGCCGC CTCCTCCGGA GGAGGAGGGA GGGCCTGAGG CCCCCATACC
     3901 GCCCCCACCA CAGCCCAGGG AGAAGGTGAG CAGTATTGAT TTGGAGATCG ACTCTCTGTC
     3961 CTCACTGCTG GATGACATGA CCAAGAATGA TCCTTTCAAA GCCCGGGTGT CATCTGGATA
     4021 TGTGCCCCCA CCAGTGGCCA CTCCATTCAG TTCCAAGTCC AGTACCAAGC CTGCAGCCGG
     4081 GGGCACAGCA CCCCTGCCTC CTTGGAAGTC CCCTTCCAGC TCCCAGCCTC TGCCCCAGGT
     4141 TCCGGCTCCG GCTCAGAGCC AGACACAGTT CCATGTTCAG CCCCAGCCCC AGCCCAAGCC
     4201 TCAGGTCCAA CTCCATGTCC AGTCCCAGAC CCAGCCTGTG TCTTTGGCTA ACACCCAGCC
     4261 CCGAGGGCCC CCAGCCTCAT CTCCGGCTCC AGCCCCTAAG TTTTCTCCAG TGACTCCTAA
     4321 GTTTACTCCT GTGGCTTCCA AGTTCAGTCC TGGAGCCCCA GGTGGATCTG GGTCACAACC
     4381 AAATCAAAAA TTGGGGCACC CCGAAGCTCT TTCTGCTGGC ACAGGCTCCC CTCAACCTCC
     4441 CAGCTTCACC TATGCCCAGC AGAGGGAGAA GCCCCGAGTG CAGGAGAAGC AGCACCCCGT
     4501 GCCCCCACCG GCTCAGAACC AAAACCAGGT GCGCTCCCCT GGGGCCCCAG GGCCCCTGAC
     4561 TCTGAAGGAG GTGGAGGAGC TGGAGCAGCT GACCCAGCAG CTAATGCAGG ACATGGAGCA
     4621 TCCTCAGAGG CAGAATGTGG CTGTCAACGA ACTCTGCGGC CGATGCCATC AACCCCTGGC
     4681 CCGGGCGCAG CCAGCCGTCC GCGCTCTAGG GCAGCTGTTC CACATCGCCT GCTTCACCTG
     4741 CCACCAGTGT GCGCAGCAGC TCCAGGGCCA GCAGTTCTAC AGTCTGGAGG GGGCGCCGTA
     4801 CTGCGAGGGC TGTTACACTG ACACCCTGGA GAAGTGTAAC ACCTGCGGGG AGCCCATCAC
     4861 TGACCGCATG CTGAGGGCCA CGGGCAAGGC CTATCACCCG CACTGCTTCA CCTGTGTGGT
     4921 CTGCGCCCGC CCCCTGGAGG GCACCTCCTT CATCGTGGAC CAGGCCAACC GGCCCCACTG
     4981 TGTCCCCGAC TACCACAAGC AGTACGCCCC GAGGTGCTCC GTCTGCTCTG AGCCCATCAT
     5041 GCCTGAGCCT GGCCGAGATG AGACTGTGCG AGTGGTCGCC CTGGACAAGA ACTTCCACAT
     5101 GAAGTGTTAC AAGTGTGAGG ACTGCGGGAA GCCCCTGTCG ATTGAGGCAG ATGACAATGG
     5161 CTGCTTCCCC CTGGACGGTC ACGTGCTCTG TCGGAAGTGC CACACTGCTA GAGCCCAGAC
     5221 CTAGGCGGCC GCTCTAGAGT CAACTAACTT AAGCTAGCAA CGGTTTCCCT CTAGCGGGAT
     5281 CAATTCCGCC CCCCCCCCCT AACGTTACTG GCCGAAGCCG CTTGGAATAA GGCCGGTGTG
     5341 CGTTTGTCTA TATGTTATTT TCCACCATAT TGCCGTCTTT TGGCAATGTG AGGGCCCGGA
     5401 AACCTGGCCC TGTCTTCTTG ACGAGCATTC CTAGGGGTCT TTCCCCTCTC GCCAAAGGAA
     5461 TGCAAGGTCT GTTGAATGTC GTGAAGGAAG CAGTTCCTCT GGAAGCTTCT TGAAGACAAA
     5521 CAACGTCTGT AGCGACCCTT TGCAGGCAGC GGAACCCCCC ACCTGGCGAC AGGTGCCTCT
     5581 GCGGCCAAAA GCCACGTGTA TAAGATACAC CTGCAAAGGC GGCACAACCC CAGTGCCACG
     5641 TTGTGAGTTG GATAGTTGTG GAAAGAGTCA AATGGCTCTC CTCAAGCGTA TTCAACAAGG
     5701 GGCTGAAGGA TGCCCAGAAG GTACCCCATT GTATGGGATC TGATCTGGGG CCTCGGTGCA
     5761 CATGCTTTAC ATGTGTTTAG TCGAGGTTAA AAAACGTCTA GGCCCCCCGA ACCACGGGGA
     5821 CGTGGTTTTC CTTTGAAAAA CACGATAATA CCATGACCGA GTACAAGCCC ACGGTGCGCC
     5881 TCGCCACCCG CGACGACGTC CCCAGGGCCG TACGCACCCT CGCCGCCGCG TTCGCCGACT
     5941 ACCCCGCCAC GCGCCACACC GTCGATCCGG ACCGCCACAT CGAGCGGGTC ACCGAGCTGC
     6001 AAGAACTCTT CCTCACGCGC GTCGGGCTCG ACATCGGCAA GGTGTGGGTC GCGGACGACG
     6061 GCGCCGCGGT GGCGGTCTGG ACCACGCCGG AGAGCGTCGA AGCGGGGGCG GTGTTCGCCG
     6121 AGATCGGCCC GCGCATGGCC GAGTTGAGCG GTTCCCGGCT GGCCGCGCAG CAACAGATGG
     6181 AAGGCCTCCT GGCGCCGCAC CGGCCCAAGG AGCCCGCGTG GTTCCTGGCC ACCGTCGGCG
     6241 TCTCGCCCGA CCACCAGGGC AAGGGTCTGG GCAGCGCCGT CGTGCTCCCC GGAGTGGAGG
     6301 CGGCCGAGCG CGCCGGGGTG CCCGCCTTCC TGGAGACCTC CGCGCCCCGC AACCTCCCCT
     6361 TCTACGAGCG GCTCGGCTTC ACCGTCACCG CCGACGTCGA GTGCCCGAAG GACCGCGCGA
     6421 CCTGGTGCAT GACCCGCAAG CCCGGTGCCT GATCGATGAT CTAGAGCTCG CTGATCAGCC
     6481 TCGACTGTGC CTTCTAGTTG CCAGCCATCT GTTGTTTGCC CCTCCCCCGT GCCTTCCTTG
     6541 ACCCTGGAAG GTGCCACTCC CACTGTCCTT TCCTAATAAA ATGAGGAAAT TGCATCGCAT
     6601 TGTCTGAGTA GGTGTCATTC TATTCTGGGG GGTGGGGTGG GGCAGGACAG CAAGGGGGAG
     6661 GATTGGGAAG ACAATAGCAG GCATGCTGGG GATGCGGTGG GCTCTATGGC TTCTGAGGCG
     6721 GAAAGAACCT GCAGCCCAAG CTTGGCGTAA TCATGGTCAT AGCTGTTTCC TGTGTGAAAT
     6781 TGTTATCCGC TCACAATTCC ACACAACATA CGAGCCGGAA GCATAAAGTG TAAAGCCTGG
     6841 GGTGCCTAAT GAGTGAGCTA ACTCACATTA ATTGCGTTGC GCTCACTGCC CGCTTTCCAG
     6901 TCGGGAAACC TGTCGTGCCA GCGGATCTTA AAAGTTTTGT TACTTTATAG AAGAAATTTT
     6961 GAGTTTTTGT TTTTTTTTAA TAAATAAATA AACATAAATA AATTGTTTGT TGAATTTATT
     7021 ATTAGTATGT AAGTGTAAAT ATAATAAAAC TTAATATCTA TTCAAATTAA TAAATAAACC
     7081 TCGATATACA GACCGATAAA ACACATGCGT CAATTTTACG CATGATTATC TTTAACGTAC
     7141 GTCACAATAT GATTATCTTT CTAGGGTTAA TCTAGTATAC GCGTTTAATT AATCCAGCTT
     7201 TTGTTCCCTT TAGTGAGGGT TAATTGCGCG CTTGGCGTAA TCATGGTCAT AGCTGTTTCC
     7261 TGTGTGAAAT TGTTATCCGC TCACAATTCC ACACAACATA CGAGCCGGAA GCATAAAGTG
     7321 TAAAGCCTGG GGTGCCTAAT GAGTGAGCTA ACTCACATTA ATTGCGTTGC GCTCACTGCC
     7381 CGCTTTCCAG TCGGGAAACC TGTCGTGCCA GCTGCATTAA TGAATCGGCC AACGCGCGGG
     7441 GAGAGGCGGT TTGCGTATTG GGCGCTCTTC CGCTTCCTCG CTCACTGACT CGCTGCGCTC
     7501 GGTCGTTCGG CTGCGGCGAG CGGTATCAGC TCACTCAAAG GCGGTAATAC GGTTATCCAC
     7561 AGAATCAGGG GATAACGCAG GAAAGAACAT GTGAGCAAAA GGCCAGCAAA AGGCCAGGAA
     7621 CCGTAAAAAG GCCGCGTTGC TGGCGTTTTT CCATAGGCTC CGCCCCCCTG ACGAGCATCA
     7681 CAAAAATCGA CGCTCAAGTC AGAGGTGGCG AAACCCGACA GGACTATAAA GATACCAGGC
     7741 GTTTCCCCCT GGAAGCTCCC TCGTGCGCTC TCCTGTTCCG ACCCTGCCGC TTACCGGATA
     7801 CCTGTCCGCC TTTCTCCCTT CGGGAAGCGT GGCGCTTTCT CATAGCTCAC GCTGTAGGTA
     7861 TCTCAGTTCG GTGTAGGTCG TTCGCTCCAA GCTGGGCTGT GTGCACGAAC CCCCCGTTCA
     7921 GCCCGACCGC TGCGCCTTAT CCGGTAACTA TCGTCTTGAG TCCAACCCGG TAAGACACGA
     7981 CTTATCGCCA CTGGCAGCAG CCACTGGTAA CAGGATTAGC AGAGCGAGGT ATGTAGGCGG
     8041 TGCTACAGAG TTCTTGAAGT GGTGGCCTAA CTACGGCTAC ACTAGAAGGA CAGTATTTGG
     8101 TATCTGCGCT CTGCTGAAGC CAGTTACCTT CGGAAAAAGA GTTGGTAGCT CTTGATCCGG
     8161 CAAACAAACC ACCGCTGGTA GCGGTGGTTT TTTTGTTTGC AAGCAGCAGA TTACGCGCAG
     8221 AAAAAAAGGA TCTCAAGAAG ATCCTTTGAT CTTTTCTACG GGGTCTGACG CTCAGTGGAA
     8281 CGAAAACTCA CGTTAAGGGA TTTTGGTCAT GAGATTATCA AAAAGGATCT TCACCTAGAT
     8341 CCTTTTAAAT TAAAAATGAA GTTTTAAATC AATCTAAAGT ATATATGAGT AAACTTGGTC
     8401 TGACAGTTAC CAATGCTTAA TCAGTGAGGC ACCTATCTCA GCGATCTGTC TATTTCGTTC
     8461 ATCCATAGTT GCCTGACTCC CCGTCGTGTA GATAACTACG ATACGGGAGG GCTTACCATC
     8521 TGGCCCCAGT GCTGCAATGA TACCGCGAGA CCCACGCTCA CCGGCTCCAG ATTTATCAGC
     8581 AATAAACCAG CCAGCCGGAA GGGCCGAGCG CAGAAGTGGT CCTGCAACTT TATCCGCCTC
     8641 CATCCAGTCT ATTAATTGTT GCCGGGAAGC TAGAGTAAGT AGTTCGCCAG TTAATAGTTT
     8701 GCGCAACGTT GTTGCCATTG CTACAGGCAT CGTGGTGTCA CGCTCGTCGT TTGGTATGGC
     8761 TTCATTCAGC TCCGGTTCCC AACGATCAAG GCGAGTTACA TGATCCCCCA TGTTGTGCAA
     8821 AAAAGCGGTT AGCTCCTTCG GTCCTCCGAT CGTTGTCAGA AGTAAGTTGG CCGCAGTGTT
     8881 ATCACTCATG GTTATGGCAG CACTGCATAA TTCTCTTACT GTCATGCCAT CCGTAAGATG
     8941 CTTTTCTGTG ACTGGTGAGT ACTCAACCAA GTCATTCTGA GAATAGTGTA TGCGGCGACC
     9001 GAGTTGCTCT TGCCCGGCGT CAATACGGGA TAATACCGCG CCACATAGCA GAACTTTAAA
     9061 AGTGCTCATC ATTGGAAAAC GTTCTTCGGG GCGAAAACTC TCAAGGATCT TACCGCTGTT
     9121 GAGATCCAGT TCGATGTAAC CCACTCGTGC ACCCAACTGA TCTTCAGCAT CTTTTACTTT
     9181 CACCAGCGTT TCTGGGTGAG CAAAAACAGG AAGGCAAAAT GCCGCAAAAA AGGGAATAAG
     9241 GGCGACACGG AAATGTTGAA TACTCATACT CTTCCTTTTT CAATATTATT GAAGCATTTA
     9301 TCAGGGTTAT TGTCTCATGA GCGGATACAT ATTTGAATGT ATTTAGAAAA ATAAACAAAT
     9361 AGGGGTTCCG CGCACATTTC CCCGAAAAGT GCCAC  
//
