# Supplementary material for: A nano-liquid hub integrating growth and immune-evasion signaling to promote cell survival
Source: bioRxiv preprint, doi:10.1101/2021.12.30.474523, version 5 (2026-03-18)
Supplement: Supplementary data S1 [file 474523_file08.zip › DataS1_DNAfiles/016_pmCherryC1-6xHis-MBP-TEV-mCherry-HRV3C-Zyxin.gb]

LOCUS       pDML0192_6xHis_M        7630 bp ds-DNA     circular     04-JUL-2021
DEFINITION  Gibson/Homology Cloning ligation product.
ACCESSION   urn.local...22-dakp2jj
VERSION     urn.local...22-dakp2jj
KEYWORDS    .
SOURCE      
  ORGANISM  .
COMMENT     
COMMENT     ApEinfo:methylated:1
FEATURES             Location/Qualifiers
     misc_feature    join(1738..2532,1..636)
                     /Source="referenceToDocument: urn:local:.:4f-ca4w2cb"
                     /note="Geneious type: Concatenated sequence"
                     /label=pmCherry HIS TEV mCHERRY GGHRWI PP (digested by
                     EcoRI, XhoI) Fragment 2 extraction (concatenated sequ
                     /ApEinfo_fwdcolor=#7eff74
                     /ApEinfo_revcolor=#7eff74
                     /ApEinfo_graphicformat=arrow_data {{0 1 2 0 0 -1} {} 0}
                     width 5 offset 0
     misc_feature    1..636
                     /Source="referenceToDocument: urn:local:.:xw-cqr1n18"
                     /note="Geneious type: Concatenated sequence"
                     /label=pDML0123 pmCherry HIS TEV mCHERRY GGHRWI hsZyxin
                     PCR Product - pmCherry HIS TEV mCHERRY GGHRWI PP (di
                     /ApEinfo_fwdcolor=#7eff74
                     /ApEinfo_revcolor=#7eff74
                     /ApEinfo_graphicformat=arrow_data {{0 1 2 0 0 -1} {} 0}
                     width 5 offset 0
     Promoter        508..589
                     /Imported_from="<a
                     href=""http://wishart.biology.ualberta.ca/PlasMapper"">Pla
                     sMapper</a>"
                     /Transferred_From="CMV prom"
                     /Transferred_Similarity="97.56%"
                     /label=CMV prom
                     /ApEinfo_fwdcolor=pink
                     /ApEinfo_revcolor=pink
                     /ApEinfo_graphicformat=arrow_data {{0 1 2 0 0 -1} {} 0}
                     width 5 offset 0
     ligation        592..595
                     /label=Ligation
                     /ApEinfo_fwdcolor=pink
                     /ApEinfo_revcolor=pink
                     /ApEinfo_graphicformat=arrow_data {{0 1 2 0 0 -1} {} 0}
                     width 5 offset 0
     misc_feature    join(1738..2528,596..636)
                     /Source="referenceToDocument: urn:local:.:28-dakp2jk"
                     /note="Geneious type: Concatenated sequence"
                     /label=Digestion of NheI - HIS - SGS TEV mCherry - GGHRWI
                     -PP - XhoI - Fragment 2 (concatenated sequence 2)
                     /ApEinfo_fwdcolor=#7eff74
                     /ApEinfo_revcolor=#7eff74
                     /ApEinfo_graphicformat=arrow_data {{0 1 2 0 0 -1} {} 0}
                     width 5 offset 0
     misc_feature    join(1738..2524,596..636)
                     /Source="referenceToDocument: urn:local:.:29-dakp2jk"
                     /note="Geneious type: Concatenated sequence"
                     /label=Digestion of NheI-HIS-SGS-TEV-mCherry-KpnII-
                     PP-BglII- hypothetical (modified) (modified) extraction 
                     /ApEinfo_fwdcolor=#7eff74
                     /ApEinfo_revcolor=#7eff74
                     /ApEinfo_graphicformat=arrow_data {{0 1 2 0 0 -1} {} 0}
                     width 5 offset 0
     misc_feature    606..616
                     /modified_by="User"
                     /label=Kozak\sequence
                     /ApEinfo_fwdcolor=#7eff74
                     /ApEinfo_revcolor=#7eff74
                     /ApEinfo_graphicformat=arrow_data {{0 1 2 0 0 -1} {} 0}
                     width 5 offset 0
     ORF             613..4254
                     /Genetic_code="Standard"
                     /Reading_frame=1
                     /created_by="ORF Finder"
                     /label=ORF 1 (frame 1)
                     /ApEinfo_fwdcolor=pink
                     /ApEinfo_revcolor=pink
                     /ApEinfo_graphicformat=arrow_data {{0 1 2 0 0 -1} {} 0}
                     width 5 offset 0
     misc_feature    616..636
                     /note="Geneious type: Editing History Insertion"
                     /label=Geneious type: Editing History Insertion
                     /ApEinfo_fwdcolor=#7eff74
                     /ApEinfo_revcolor=#7eff74
                     /ApEinfo_graphicformat=arrow_data {{0 1 2 0 0 -1} {} 0}
                     width 5 offset 0
     primer_bind     complement(617..636)
                     /Sequence="GTGATGGTGATGGTGATGGC"
                     /Tm="59.0"
                     /%GC="55.0"
                     /Hairpin_Tm="None"
                     /Self_Dimer_Tm="None"
                     /created_by="CHo"
                     /label=#DML0223 GA mCherry Zyxin rv
                     /ApEinfo_fwdcolor=#14c0bd
                     /ApEinfo_revcolor=#4ec02b
                     /ApEinfo_graphicformat=arrow_data {{0 1 2 0 0 -1} {} 0}
                     width 5 offset 0
     misc_feature    617..1757
                     /Source="referenceToDocument: urn:local:.:c7-cqqo5fn"
                     /note="Geneious type: Concatenated sequence"
                     /label=pDML0101 pMAL-c2X - MBP (concatenated sequence 2)
                     /ApEinfo_fwdcolor=#7eff74
                     /ApEinfo_revcolor=#7eff74
                     /ApEinfo_graphicformat=arrow_data {{0 1 2 0 0 -1} {} 0}
                     width 5 offset 0
     motif           619..636
                     /created_by="CHo"
                     /label=6xHis
                     /ApEinfo_fwdcolor=pink
                     /ApEinfo_revcolor=pink
                     /ApEinfo_graphicformat=arrow_data {{0 1 2 0 0 -1} {} 0}
                     width 5 offset 0
     CDS             637..1737
                     /codon_start=1
                     /translation="MKIEEGKLVIWINGDKGYNGLAEVGKKFEKDTGIKVTVEHPDKL
                     EEKFPQVAATGDGPDIIFWAHDRFGGYAQSGLLAEITPDKAFQDKLYPFTWDAVRYNG
                     KLIAYPIAVEALSLIYNKDLLPNPPKTWEEIPALDKELKAKGKSALMFNLQEPYFTWP
                     LIAADGGYAFKYENGKYDIKDVGVDNAGAKAGLTFLVDLIKNKHMNADTDYSIAEAAF
                     NKGETAMTINGPWAWSNIDTSKVNYGVTVLPTFKGQPSKPFVGVLSAGINAASPNKEL
                     AKEFLENYLLTDEGLEAVNKDKPLGAVALKSYEEELAKDPRIAATMENAQKGEIMPNI
                     PQMSAFWYAVRTAVINAASGRQTVDEALKDAQT"
                     /gene="<i>malE</i> (mutated)"
                     /note="This version of the gene does not encode a signal
                     sequence, so MBP will remain in the cytosol."
                     /product="maltose binding protein from <i>E. coli</i>"
                     /transl_table=1
                     /label=MBP
                     /ApEinfo_fwdcolor=#e9d024
                     /ApEinfo_revcolor=#e9d024
                     /ApEinfo_graphicformat=arrow_data {{0 1 2 0 0 -1} {} 0}
                     width 5 offset 0
     primer_bind     637..662
                     /%GC="34.6"
                     /Hairpin_Tm="43.6"
                     /Self_Dimer_Tm="None"
                     /Tm="59.3"
                     /Pair_Dimer_Tm="3.7"
                     /annotation_group="16999715326705db8555bb-12d1-4691-a986-f
                     35bf829edc2"
                     /Sequence="ATGAAAATCGAAGAAGGTAAACTGGT"
                     /created_by="primer3"
                     /Product_Size=1101
                     /#_Off-target_Sites=0
                     /Off-target_Template="pDML0101 pMAL-c2X - MBP"
                     /Extension="GCCATCACCATCACCATCAC"
                     /label=pDML0101 pMAL-c2X - MBP (1 F) - pDML0123 pmCherry
                     HIS TEV mCHERRY GGHRWI hsZyxin PCR Product
                     /ApEinfo_fwdcolor=#14c0bd
                     /ApEinfo_revcolor=#4ec02b
                     /ApEinfo_graphicformat=arrow_data {{0 1 2 0 0 -1} {} 0}
                     width 5 offset 0
     Optimized_Codon 976..978
                     /Amino_Acid="L / Leucine"
                     /Optimized_Codon="CTG"
                     /Optimized_Codon_Fraction="0.562"
                     /Original_Codon="TTA"
                     /Original_Codon_Fraction="0.026"
                     /Codon_Change="<U>T</U>T<U>A</U> <span
                     style=""color:red"">(0.026)</span> -&gt; <u>C</u>T<u>G</u>
                     <span style=""color:rgb(34, 139, 34)"">(0.562)</span>"
                     /Synonymous_Codons="<u>CTG <span style=""color:rgb(34,
                     139, 34)"">(0.562)</span></u>, CTC <span
                     style=""color:rgb(34, 139, 34)"">(0.178)</span>, TTG <span
                     style=""color:rgb(34, 139, 34)"">(0.103)</span>, CTT <span
                     style=""color:rgb(34, 139, 34)"">(0.082)</span>, CTA <span
                     style=""color:red"">(0.049)</span>, TTA <span
                     style=""color:red"">(0.026)</span>"
                     /label=CTG
                     /ApEinfo_fwdcolor=pink
                     /ApEinfo_revcolor=pink
                     /ApEinfo_graphicformat=arrow_data {{0 1 2 0 0 -1} {} 0}
                     width 5 offset 0
     Optimized_Codon 979..981
                     /Amino_Acid="S / Serine"
                     /Optimized_Codon="AGT"
                     /Optimized_Codon_Fraction="0.096"
                     /Original_Codon="TCG"
                     /Original_Codon_Fraction="0.065"
                     /Codon_Change="<U>T</U><U>C</U><U>G</U> <span
                     style=""color:red"">(0.065)</span> -&gt;
                     <u>A</u><u>G</u><u>T</u> <span style=""color:rgb(34, 139,
                     34)"">(0.096)</span>"
                     /Synonymous_Codons="TCC <span style=""color:rgb(34, 139,
                     34)"">(0.313)</span>, AGC <span style=""color:rgb(34, 139,
                     34)"">(0.249)</span>, TCT <span style=""color:rgb(34, 139,
                     34)"">(0.199)</span>, <u>AGT <span style=""color:rgb(34,
                     139, 34)"">(0.096)</span></u>, TCA <span
                     style=""color:rgb(34, 139, 34)"">(0.076)</span>, TCG <span
                     style=""color:red"">(0.065)</span>"
                     /label=AGT
                     /ApEinfo_fwdcolor=pink
                     /ApEinfo_revcolor=pink
                     /ApEinfo_graphicformat=arrow_data {{0 1 2 0 0 -1} {} 0}
                     width 5 offset 0
     primer_bind     complement(1719..1737)
                     /%GC="57.9"
                     /Hairpin_Tm="None"
                     /Self_Dimer_Tm="8.4"
                     /Tm="60.4"
                     /Pair_Dimer_Tm="3.7"
                     /annotation_group="1699989859962967868ef5-30d8-4fea-af38-4
                     eebe2580280"
                     /Sequence="AGTCTGCGCGTCTTTCAGG"
                     /created_by="primer3"
                     /Product_Size=1101
                     /#_Off-target_Sites=0
                     /Off-target_Template="pDML0101 pMAL-c2X - MBP"
                     /Extension="TACAGGTTCTCGCTGCCGCT"
                     /label=pDML0101 pMAL-c2X - MBP (1101 R) - pDML0123
                     pmCherry HIS TEV mCHERRY GGHRWI hsZyxin PCR Product
                     /ApEinfo_fwdcolor=#14c0bd
                     /ApEinfo_revcolor=#4ec02b
                     /ApEinfo_graphicformat=arrow_data {{0 1 2 0 0 -1} {} 0}
                     width 5 offset 0
     misc_feature    1737..1738
                     /Original_Bases="AATTCGAGCTCGAACAACAACAACAATAACAATAACAACAA
                     CCTCGGGATCGAGGGAAGG"
                     /note="Geneious type: Editing History Deletion"
                     /label=AATTCGAGCTCGAACAACAACAACAATAACAATAACAACAACCTCGGGAT
                     CGAGGGAAGG
                     /ApEinfo_fwdcolor=#7eff74
                     /ApEinfo_revcolor=#7eff74
                     /ApEinfo_graphicformat=arrow_data {{0 1 2 0 0 -1} {} 0}
                     width 5 offset 0
     misc_feature    1738..1767
                     /note="Geneious type: Editing History Insertion"
                     /label=Geneious type: Editing History Insertion(1)
                     /ApEinfo_label=Geneious type: Editing History Insertion
                     /ApEinfo_fwdcolor=#7eff74
                     /ApEinfo_revcolor=#7eff74
                     /ApEinfo_graphicformat=arrow_data {{0 1 2 0 0 -1} {} 0}
                     width 5 offset 0
     primer_bind     1738..1755
                     /Sequence="AGCGGCAGCGAGAACCTG"
                     /Tm="62.7"
                     /%GC="66.7"
                     /Hairpin_Tm="50.6"
                     /Self_Dimer_Tm="2.4"
                     /created_by="CHo"
                     /label=#DML0222 GA mCherry Zyxin fwd
                     /ApEinfo_fwdcolor=#14c0bd
                     /ApEinfo_revcolor=#4ec02b
                     /ApEinfo_graphicformat=arrow_data {{0 1 2 0 0 -1} {} 0}
                     width 5 offset 0
     misc_feature    1738..7630
                     /Source="referenceToDocument: urn:local:.:xw-cqr1n18"
                     /note="Geneious type: Concatenated sequence"
                     /label=pDML0123 pmCherry HIS TEV mCHERRY GGHRWI hsZyxin
                     PCR Product extraction (concatenated sequence 3)
                     /ApEinfo_fwdcolor=#7eff74
                     /ApEinfo_revcolor=#7eff74
                     /ApEinfo_graphicformat=arrow_data {{0 1 2 0 0 -1} {} 0}
                     width 5 offset 0
     misc            1747..1767
                     /created_by="User"
                     /X-Transferred_From="pEGFP HIS TEV EGFP GGHRWI PP
                     hsSynapsin1"
                     /X-Transferred_Similarity="100.00%"
                     /X-Primary_Match="100.00%; Adjusted-Interval-0:0/0; TEV
                     (<a href=""urn:local:.:o4-c1nsz9c"">pEGFP HIS TEV EGFP
                     GGHRWI PP hsSynapsin1</a>)"
                     /X-Alternative_Match="100.00%; Adjusted-Interval-0:0/0;
                     TEV (<a href=""urn:local:.:10a-c192t23"">pEGFP HIS TEV
                     EGFP GGHRWI PP hsSynapsin1(416-705)IDR</a>)"
                     /X-Alternative_Match="100.00%; Adjusted-Interval-0:0/0;
                     TEV (<a href=""urn:local:.:tw-c190cs8"">pEGFP HIS TEV EGFP
                     GGHRWI PP (digested by BglII, SacI) Fragment 2</a>)"
                     /X-Alternative_Match="100.00%; Adjusted-Interval-0:0/0;
                     TEV (<a href=""urn:local:.:xy-c191q3x"">pEGFP HIS TEV EGFP
                     GGHRWI PP hsIntersectin(SH3)5</a>)"
                     /X-Alternative_Match="100.00%; Adjusted-Interval-0:0/0;
                     TEV (<a href=""urn:local:.:12t-c193sst"">pEGFP HIS TEV
                     EGFP GGHRWI PP hsSynapsin1(1-415)âIDR</a>)"
                     /X-Alternative_Match="100.00%; Adjusted-Interval-0:0/0;
                     TEV (<a href=""urn:local:.:vm-c190gml"">pEGFP HIS TEV EGFP
                     GGHRWI PP hsGrb2</a>)"
                     /note="Derived using Geneious Prime 2020.1.2 'Annotate
                     from Database' based on nucleotide similarity"
                     /Transferred_From="pmCherry HIS TEV mCHERRY GGHRWI PP
                     hsSynapsin1"
                     /Transferred_Similarity="100.00%"
                     /Primary_Match="100.00%; Adjusted-Interval-0:0/0; TEV (<a
                     href=""urn:local:.:p7-c1ntazg"">pmCherry HIS TEV mCHERRY
                     GGHRWI PP hsSynapsin1</a>)"
                     /Alternative_Match="100.00%; Adjusted-Interval-0:0/0; TEV
                     (<a href=""urn:local:.:yu-c191zft"">pmCherry HIS TEV
                     mCHERRY GGHRWI PP hsIntersectin(SH3)5</a>)"
                     /Alternative_Match="100.00%; Adjusted-Interval-0:0/0; TEV
                     (<a href=""urn:local:.:117-c1934tm"">pmCherry HIS TEV
                     mCHERRY GGHRWI PP hsSynapsin1(416-705)IDR</a>)"
                     /Alternative_Match="100.00%; Adjusted-Interval-0:0/0; TEV
                     (<a href=""urn:local:.:q0-c1ntfla"">pmCherry HIS TEV
                     mCHERRY GGHRWI PP hsSynapsin1(1-415)âIDR</a>)"
                     /Alternative_Match="100.00%; Adjusted-Interval-0:0/0; TEV
                     (<a href=""urn:local:.:wg-c190nyh"">pmCherry HIS TEV
                     mCHERRY GGHRWI PP hsGrb2</a>)"
                     /label=TEV
                     /ApEinfo_fwdcolor=pink
                     /ApEinfo_revcolor=pink
                     /ApEinfo_graphicformat=arrow_data {{0 1 2 0 0 -1} {} 0}
                     width 5 offset 0
     gene            1768..2472
                     /created_by="CHo"
                     /X-Transferred_From="pmCherry HIS TEV mCHERRY GGHRWI PP
                     hsSynapsin1(416-705)IDR"
                     /X-Transferred_Similarity="100.00%"
                     /X-Primary_Match="100.00%; Adjusted-Interval-0:0/0;
                     mCherry (<a href=""urn:local:.:117-c1934tm"">pmCherry HIS
                     TEV mCHERRY GGHRWI PP hsSynapsin1(416-705)IDR</a>)"
                     /X-Alternative_Match="100.00%; Adjusted-Interval-0:0/0;
                     mCherry (<a href=""urn:local:.:q0-c1ntfla"">pmCherry HIS
                     TEV mCHERRY GGHRWI PP hsSynapsin1(1-415)âIDR</a>)"
                     /note="Derived using Geneious Prime 2020.1.2 'Annotate
                     from Database' based on nucleotide similarity"
                     /Transferred_From="pmCherry HIS TEV mCHERRY GGHRWI PP
                     hsSynapsin1"
                     /Transferred_Similarity="100.00%"
                     /Primary_Match="100.00%; Adjusted-Interval-0:0/0; mCherry
                     (<a href=""urn:local:.:p7-c1ntazg"">pmCherry HIS TEV
                     mCHERRY GGHRWI PP hsSynapsin1</a>)"
                     /Alternative_Match="100.00%; Adjusted-Interval-0:0/0;
                     mCherry (<a href=""urn:local:.:yu-c191zft"">pmCherry HIS
                     TEV mCHERRY GGHRWI PP hsIntersectin(SH3)5</a>)"
                     /Alternative_Match="100.00%; Adjusted-Interval-0:0/0;
                     mCherry (<a href=""urn:local:.:117-c1934tm"">pmCherry HIS
                     TEV mCHERRY GGHRWI PP hsSynapsin1(416-705)IDR</a>)"
                     /Alternative_Match="100.00%; Adjusted-Interval-0:0/0;
                     mCherry (<a href=""urn:local:.:q0-c1ntfla"">pmCherry HIS
                     TEV mCHERRY GGHRWI PP hsSynapsin1(1-415)âIDR</a>)"
                     /Alternative_Match="100.00%; Adjusted-Interval-0:0/0;
                     mCherry (<a href=""urn:local:.:wg-c190nyh"">pmCherry HIS
                     TEV mCHERRY GGHRWI PP hsGrb2</a>)"
                     /label=mCherry
                     /ApEinfo_fwdcolor=#ff797d
                     /ApEinfo_revcolor=#ff102f
                     /ApEinfo_graphicformat=arrow_data {{0 1 2 0 0 -1} {} 0}
                     width 5 offset 0
     motif           2482..2499
                     /created_by="User"
                     /modified_by="CHo"
                     /note="Derived using Geneious Prime 2020.1.2 'Annotate
                     from Database' based on nucleotide similarity"
                     /Transferred_From="pmCherry HIS TEV mCHERRY GGHRWI PP
                     hsSynapsin1"
                     /Transferred_Similarity="100.00%"
                     /Primary_Match="100.00%; Adjusted-Interval-0:0/0; GGHRWI
                     (<a href=""urn:local:.:p7-c1ntazg"">pmCherry HIS TEV
                     mCHERRY GGHRWI PP hsSynapsin1</a>)"
                     /Alternative_Match="100.00%; Adjusted-Interval-0:0/0;
                     GGHRWI (<a href=""urn:local:.:yu-c191zft"">pmCherry HIS
                     TEV mCHERRY GGHRWI PP hsIntersectin(SH3)5</a>)"
                     /Alternative_Match="100.00%; Adjusted-Interval-0:0/0;
                     GGHRWI (<a href=""urn:local:.:117-c1934tm"">pmCherry HIS
                     TEV mCHERRY GGHRWI PP hsSynapsin1(416-705)IDR</a>)"
                     /Alternative_Match="100.00%; Adjusted-Interval-0:0/0;
                     GGHRWI (<a href=""urn:local:.:q0-c1ntfla"">pmCherry HIS
                     TEV mCHERRY GGHRWI PP hsSynapsin1(1-415)âIDR</a>)"
                     /Alternative_Match="100.00%; Adjusted-Interval-0:0/0;
                     GGHRWI (<a href=""urn:local:.:wg-c190nyh"">pmCherry HIS
                     TEV mCHERRY GGHRWI PP hsGrb2</a>)"
                     /label=GGHRWI
                     /ApEinfo_fwdcolor=pink
                     /ApEinfo_revcolor=pink
                     /ApEinfo_graphicformat=arrow_data {{0 1 2 0 0 -1} {} 0}
                     width 5 offset 0
     misc_feature    2482..2523
                     /note="Geneious type: Editing History Insertion"
                     /label=Geneious type: Editing History Insertion(2)
                     /ApEinfo_label=Geneious type: Editing History Insertion
                     /ApEinfo_fwdcolor=#7eff74
                     /ApEinfo_revcolor=#7eff74
                     /ApEinfo_graphicformat=arrow_data {{0 1 2 0 0 -1} {} 0}
                     width 5 offset 0
     misc            2500..2523
                     /created_by="User"
                     /modified_by="CHo"
                     /label=3C cleavage site
                     /ApEinfo_fwdcolor=pink
                     /ApEinfo_revcolor=pink
                     /ApEinfo_graphicformat=arrow_data {{0 1 2 0 0 -1} {} 0}
                     width 5 offset 0
     misc_feature    2529..4262
                     /Source="referenceToDocument: urn:local:.:20-ca4vxbg"
                     /note="Geneious type: Concatenated sequence"
                     /label=pEGFPN1_mEGFP_SG_Zyxin PCR Product (digested by
                     EcoRI, XhoI) Fragment 2 (concatenated sequence 2)
                     /ApEinfo_fwdcolor=#7eff74
                     /ApEinfo_revcolor=#7eff74
                     /ApEinfo_graphicformat=arrow_data {{0 1 2 0 0 -1} {} 0}
                     width 5 offset 0
     misc_feature    2534..2535
                     /Color="-1"
                     /label=codon
                     /ApEinfo_fwdcolor=#7eff74
                     /ApEinfo_revcolor=#7eff74
                     /ApEinfo_graphicformat=arrow_data {{0 1 2 0 0 -1} {} 0}
                     width 5 offset 0
     misc_feature    2536..4254
                     /label=human Zyxin (NM_001010972.1)
                     /ApEinfo_fwdcolor=#ffa3b6
                     /ApEinfo_revcolor=#ffa3b6
                     /ApEinfo_graphicformat=arrow_data {{0 1 2 0 0 -1} {} 0}
                     width 5 offset 0
     primer_bind     2536..2550
                     /Sequence="ATGGCGGCCCCCCGC"
                     /Tm_(binding_region)="65.4"
                     /Tm_(with_extension)="77.5"
                     /%GC_(binding_region)="86.7"
                     /%GC_(with_extension)="74.1"
                     /Hairpin_Tm_(with_extension)="69.6"
                     /Self_Dimer_Tm_(with_extension)="18.0"
                     /Extension="ATCACTCGAGGC"
                     /created_by="CHo"
                     /label=#DML0XXX XhoI Zyxin fw
                     /ApEinfo_fwdcolor=#14c0bd
                     /ApEinfo_revcolor=#4ec02b
                     /ApEinfo_graphicformat=arrow_data {{0 1 2 0 0 -1} {} 0}
                     width 5 offset 0
     primer_bind     complement(4236..4254)
                     /created_by="CHo"
                     /Sequence="TCAGGTCTGGGCTCTAGCA"
                     /Tm_(binding_region)="59.6"
                     /Tm_(with_extension)="66.6"
                     /%GC_(binding_region)="57.9"
                     /%GC_(with_extension)="43.8"
                     /Hairpin_Tm_(with_extension)="44.4"
                     /Self_Dimer_Tm_(with_extension)="4.9"
                     /Extension="ATCAGAATTCTTA"
                     /modified_by="CHo"
                     /label=#DML0XXX Zyxin EcoRI
                     /ApEinfo_fwdcolor=#14c0bd
                     /ApEinfo_revcolor=#4ec02b
                     /ApEinfo_graphicformat=arrow_data {{0 1 2 0 0 -1} {} 0}
                     width 5 offset 0
     misc_feature    complement(4255..4257)
                     /Color="-1"
                     /label=stop
                     /ApEinfo_fwdcolor=#7eff74
                     /ApEinfo_revcolor=#7eff74
                     /ApEinfo_graphicformat=arrow_data {{0 1 2 0 0 -1} {} 0}
                     width 5 offset 0
     misc_feature    join(4259..7630,1..591)
                     /note="Geneious type: Concatenated sequence"
                     /label=Digestion of pEGFP-C1 from addgene - Fragment 2
                     (concatenated sequence 1)
                     /ApEinfo_fwdcolor=#7eff74
                     /ApEinfo_revcolor=#7eff74
                     /ApEinfo_graphicformat=arrow_data {{0 1 2 0 0 -1} {} 0}
                     width 5 offset 0
     misc_feature    4259..7630
                     /Source="referenceToDocument: urn:local:.:4f-ca4w2cb"
                     /note="Geneious type: Concatenated sequence"
                     /label=pmCherry HIS TEV mCHERRY GGHRWI PP (digested by
                     EcoRI, XhoI) Fragment 2 - Digestion of pEGFP-C1 from 
                     /ApEinfo_fwdcolor=#7eff74
                     /ApEinfo_revcolor=#7eff74
                     /ApEinfo_graphicformat=arrow_data {{0 1 2 0 0 -1} {} 0}
                     width 5 offset 0
     Terminator      4311..4555
                     /Imported_from="<a
                     href=""http://wishart.biology.ualberta.ca/PlasMapper"">Pla
                     sMapper</a>"
                     /Transferred_From="SV40_PA term"
                     /Transferred_Similarity="92.68%"
                     /label=SV40_PA term
                     /ApEinfo_fwdcolor=pink
                     /ApEinfo_revcolor=pink
                     /ApEinfo_graphicformat=arrow_data {{0 1 2 0 0 -1} {} 0}
                     width 5 offset 0
     misc_feature    complement(4678..4984)
                     /Imported_from="<a
                     href=""http://wishart.biology.ualberta.ca/PlasMapper"">Pla
                     sMapper</a>"
                     /Transferred_From="f1 origin"
                     /Transferred_Similarity="99.67%"
                     /note="Geneious type: Origin of Replication"
                     /label=f1 origin
                     /ApEinfo_fwdcolor=#7eff74
                     /ApEinfo_revcolor=#7eff74
                     /ApEinfo_graphicformat=arrow_data {{0 1 2 0 0 -1} {} 0}
                     width 5 offset 0
     Promoter        5063..5091
                     /Imported_from="<a
                     href=""http://wishart.biology.ualberta.ca/PlasMapper"">Pla
                     sMapper</a>"
                     /Transferred_From="amp prom"
                     /Transferred_Similarity="100.00%"
                     /label=amp prom
                     /ApEinfo_fwdcolor=pink
                     /ApEinfo_revcolor=pink
                     /ApEinfo_graphicformat=arrow_data {{0 1 2 0 0 -1} {} 0}
                     width 5 offset 0
     misc_feature    complement(5151..5396)
                     /Imported_from="<a
                     href=""http://wishart.biology.ualberta.ca/PlasMapper"">Pla
                     sMapper</a>"
                     /Transferred_From="SV40ER reg"
                     /Transferred_Similarity="96.75%"
                     /note="Geneious type: Regulatory Sequence"
                     /label=SV40ER reg
                     /ApEinfo_fwdcolor=#7eff74
                     /ApEinfo_revcolor=#7eff74
                     /ApEinfo_graphicformat=arrow_data {{0 1 2 0 0 -1} {} 0}
                     width 5 offset 0
     Promoter        5295..5497
                     /Imported_from="<a
                     href=""http://wishart.biology.ualberta.ca/PlasMapper"">Pla
                     sMapper</a>"
                     /Transferred_From="SV40 prom"
                     /Transferred_Similarity="98.03%"
                     /label=SV40 prom
                     /ApEinfo_fwdcolor=pink
                     /ApEinfo_revcolor=pink
                     /ApEinfo_graphicformat=arrow_data {{0 1 2 0 0 -1} {} 0}
                     width 5 offset 0
     misc_feature    5342..5419
                     /Imported_from="<a
                     href=""http://wishart.biology.ualberta.ca/PlasMapper"">Pla
                     sMapper</a>"
                     /Transferred_From="SV40 origin"
                     /Transferred_Similarity="100.00%"
                     /note="Geneious type: Origin of Replication"
                     /label=SV40 origin
                     /ApEinfo_fwdcolor=#7eff74
                     /ApEinfo_revcolor=#7eff74
                     /ApEinfo_graphicformat=arrow_data {{0 1 2 0 0 -1} {} 0}
                     width 5 offset 0
     Marker          5517..6317
                     /Imported_from="<a
                     href=""http://wishart.biology.ualberta.ca/PlasMapper"">Pla
                     sMapper</a>"
                     /Transferred_From="NTP_II marker"
                     /Transferred_Similarity="95.81%"
                     /label=NTP_II marker
                     /ApEinfo_fwdcolor=pink
                     /ApEinfo_revcolor=pink
                     /ApEinfo_graphicformat=arrow_data {{0 1 2 0 0 -1} {} 0}
                     width 5 offset 0
     Terminator      6495..6764
                     /Imported_from="<a
                     href=""http://wishart.biology.ualberta.ca/PlasMapper"">Pla
                     sMapper</a>"
                     /Transferred_From="TK_PA term"
                     /Transferred_Similarity="99.63%"
                     /label=TK_PA term
                     /ApEinfo_fwdcolor=pink
                     /ApEinfo_revcolor=pink
                     /ApEinfo_graphicformat=arrow_data {{0 1 2 0 0 -1} {} 0}
                     width 5 offset 0
     misc_feature    6912..7531
                     /Imported_from="<a
                     href=""http://wishart.biology.ualberta.ca/PlasMapper"">Pla
                     sMapper</a>"
                     /Transferred_From="pBR322 origin"
                     /Transferred_Similarity="99.68%"
                     /note="Geneious type: Origin of Replication"
                     /label=pBR322 origin
                     /ApEinfo_fwdcolor=#7eff74
                     /ApEinfo_revcolor=#7eff74
                     /ApEinfo_graphicformat=arrow_data {{0 1 2 0 0 -1} {} 0}
                     width 5 offset 0
ORIGIN
        1 tagttattaa tagtaatcaa ttacggggtc attagttcat agcccatata tggagttccg
       61 cgttacataa cttacggtaa atggcccgcc tggctgaccg cccaacgacc cccgcccatt
      121 gacgtcaata atgacgtatg ttcccatagt aacgccaata gggactttcc attgacgtca
      181 atgggtggag tatttacggt aaactgccca cttggcagta catcaagtgt atcatatgcc
      241 aagtacgccc cctattgacg tcaatgacgg taaatggccc gcctggcatt atgcccagta
      301 catgacctta tgggactttc ctacttggca gtacatctac gtattagtca tcgctattac
      361 catggtgatg cggttttggc agtacatcaa tgggcgtgga tagcggtttg actcacgggg
      421 atttccaagt ctccacccca ttgacgtcaa tgggagtttg ttttggcacc aaaatcaacg
      481 ggactttcca aaatgtcgta acaactccgc cccattgacg caaatgggcg gtaggcgtgt
      541 acggtgggag gtctatataa gcagagctgg tttagtgaac cgtcagatcc gctagcgcta
      601 ccggtcgcca ccatgggcca tcaccatcac catcacatga aaatcgaaga aggtaaactg
      661 gtaatctgga ttaacggcga taaaggctat aacggtctcg ctgaagtcgg taagaaattc
      721 gagaaagata ccggaattaa agtcaccgtt gagcatccgg ataaactgga agagaaattc
      781 ccacaggttg cggcaactgg cgatggccct gacattatct tctgggcaca cgaccgcttt
      841 ggtggctacg ctcaatctgg cctgttggct gaaatcaccc cggacaaagc gttccaggac
      901 aagctgtatc cgtttacctg ggatgccgta cgttacaacg gcaagctgat tgcttacccg
      961 atcgctgttg aagcgttatc gctgatttat aacaaagatc tgctgccgaa cccgccaaaa
     1021 acctgggaag agatcccggc gctggataaa gaactgaaag cgaaaggtaa gagcgcgctg
     1081 atgttcaacc tgcaagaacc gtacttcacc tggccgctga ttgctgctga cgggggttat
     1141 gcgttcaagt atgaaaacgg caagtacgac attaaagacg tgggcgtgga taacgctggc
     1201 gcgaaagcgg gtctgacctt cctggttgac ctgattaaaa acaaacacat gaatgcagac
     1261 accgattact ccatcgcaga agctgccttt aataaaggcg aaacagcgat gaccatcaac
     1321 ggcccgtggg catggtccaa catcgacacc agcaaagtga attatggtgt aacggtactg
     1381 ccgaccttca agggtcaacc atccaaaccg ttcgttggcg tgctgagcgc aggtattaac
     1441 gccgccagtc cgaacaaaga gctggcaaaa gagttcctcg aaaactatct gctgactgat
     1501 gaaggtctgg aagcggttaa taaagacaaa ccgctgggtg ccgtagcgct gaagtcttac
     1561 gaggaagagt tggcgaaaga tccacgtatt gccgccacta tggaaaacgc ccagaaaggt
     1621 gaaatcatgc cgaacatccc gcagatgtcc gctttctggt atgccgtgcg tactgcggtg
     1681 atcaacgccg ccagcggtcg tcagactgtc gatgaagccc tgaaagacgc gcagactagc
     1741 ggcagcgaga acctgtactt ccagggcgtg agcaagggcg aggaggataa catggccatc
     1801 atcaaggagt tcatgcgctt caaggtgcac atggagggct ccgtgaacgg ccacgagttc
     1861 gagatcgagg gcgagggcga gggccgcccc tacgagggca cccagaccgc caagctgaag
     1921 gtgaccaagg gtggccccct gcccttcgcc tgggacatcc tgtcccctca gttcatgtac
     1981 ggctccaagg cctacgtgaa gcaccccgcc gacatccccg actacttgaa gctgtccttc
     2041 cccgagggct tcaagtggga gcgcgtgatg aacttcgagg acggcggcgt ggtgaccgtg
     2101 acccaggact cctccctgca ggacggcgag ttcatctaca aggtgaagct gcgcggcacc
     2161 aacttcccct ccgacggccc cgtaatgcag aagaagacca tgggctggga ggcctcctcc
     2221 gagcggatgt accccgagga cggcgccctg aagggcgaga tcaagcagag gctgaagctg
     2281 aaggacggcg gccactacga cgctgaggtc aagaccacct acaaggccaa gaagcccgtg
     2341 cagctgcccg gcgcctacaa cgtcaacatc aagttggaca tcacctccca caacgaggac
     2401 tacaccatcg tggaacagta cgaacgcgcc gagggccgcc actccaccgg cggcatggac
     2461 gagctgtaca agtccggact cggcggccac cgctggatcc tggaggtgct gttccagggc
     2521 cccagatctc gaggcatggc ggccccccgc ccgtctcccg cgatctccgt ttcggtctcg
     2581 gctccggctt tttacgcccc gcagaagaag ttcggccctg tggtggcccc aaagcccaaa
     2641 gtgaatccct tccggcccgg ggacagcgag cctcccccgg cacccggggc ccagcgcgca
     2701 cagatgggcc gggtgggcga gattcccccg ccgcccccgg aagactttcc cctgcctcca
     2761 cctccccttg ctggggatgg cgacgatgca gagggtgctc tgggaggtgc cttcccgccg
     2821 ccccctcccc cgatcgagga atcatttccc cctgcgcctc tggaggagga gatcttccct
     2881 tccccgccgc ctcctccgga ggaggaggga gggcctgagg cccccatacc gcccccacca
     2941 cagcccaggg agaaggtgag cagtattgat ttggagatcg actctctgtc ctcactgctg
     3001 gatgacatga ccaagaatga tcctttcaaa gcccgggtgt catctggata tgtgccccca
     3061 ccagtggcca ctccattcag ttccaagtcc agtaccaagc ctgcagccgg gggcacagca
     3121 cccctgcctc cttggaagtc cccttccagc tcccagcctc tgccccaggt tccggctccg
     3181 gctcagagcc agacacagtt ccatgttcag ccccagcccc agcccaagcc tcaggtccaa
     3241 ctccatgtcc agtcccagac ccagcctgtg tctttggcta acacccagcc ccgagggccc
     3301 ccagcctcat ctccggctcc agcccctaag ttttctccag tgactcctaa gtttactcct
     3361 gtggcttcca agttcagtcc tggagcccca ggtggatctg ggtcacaacc aaatcaaaaa
     3421 ttggggcacc ccgaagctct ttctgctggc acaggctccc ctcaacctcc cagcttcacc
     3481 tatgcccagc agagggagaa gccccgagtg caggagaagc agcaccccgt gcccccaccg
     3541 gctcagaacc aaaaccaggt gcgctcccct ggggccccag ggcccctgac tctgaaggag
     3601 gtggaggagc tggagcagct gacccagcag ctaatgcagg acatggagca tcctcagagg
     3661 cagaatgtgg ctgtcaacga actctgcggc cgatgccatc aacccctggc ccgggcgcag
     3721 ccagccgtcc gcgctctagg gcagctgttc cacatcgcct gcttcacctg ccaccagtgt
     3781 gcgcagcagc tccagggcca gcagttctac agtctggagg gggcgccgta ctgcgagggc
     3841 tgttacactg acaccctgga gaagtgtaac acctgcgggg agcccatcac tgaccgcatg
     3901 ctgagggcca cgggcaaggc ctatcacccg cactgcttca cctgtgtggt ctgcgcccgc
     3961 cccctggagg gcacctcctt catcgtggac caggccaacc ggccccactg tgtccccgac
     4021 taccacaagc agtacgcccc gaggtgctcc gtctgctctg agcccatcat gcctgagcct
     4081 ggccgagatg agactgtgcg agtggtcgcc ctggacaaga acttccacat gaagtgttac
     4141 aagtgtgagg actgcgggaa gcccctgtcg attgaggcag atgacaatgg ctgcttcccc
     4201 ctggacggtc acgtgctctg tcggaagtgc cacactgcta gagcccagac ctgataagaa
     4261 ttctgcagtc gacggtaccg cgggcccggg atccaccgga tctagataac tgatcataat
     4321 cagccatacc acatttgtag aggttttact tgctttaaaa aacctcccac acctccccct
     4381 gaacctgaaa cataaaatga atgcaattgt tgttgttaac ttgtttattg cagcttataa
     4441 tggttacaaa taaagcaata gcatcacaaa tttcacaaat aaagcatttt tttcactgca
     4501 ttctagttgt ggtttgtcca aactcatcaa tgtatcttaa cgcgtaaatt gtaagcgtta
     4561 atattttgtt aaaattcgcg ttaaattttt gttaaatcag ctcatttttt aaccaatagg
     4621 ccgaaatcgg caaaatccct tataaatcaa aagaatagac cgagataggg ttgagtgttg
     4681 ttccagtttg gaacaagagt ccactattaa agaacgtgga ctccaacgtc aaaggnnnnn
     4741 nnnnnnnnnn nnnnnnnnnn nnnnnnnnnn nnnnnnnnnn nnnntnnnnn nnnnnnnnnn
     4801 nnnnnnnnnn nnnnnnnnnn nnnnnnnnnn nnnnnnnnnn nnnnnnnnnn nnnnnnnnnn
     4861 nnnnnnnnnn nnnnnngnnn nnnnnnnnnn nnnnnnnnnn nnnnnnnnnn nnnnnnnnnn
     4921 nnnnnnnnnn nnnnnnnnnn nnnnnnnnnn nnnnnnnnnn nnnnnnnnnn nnnnnnnnnn
     4981 nnnnnnnnnn nnnnnnnnnn ncaggtggca cttttcgggg aaatgtgcgc ggaaccccta
     5041 tttgtttatt tttctaaata cattcaaata tgtatccgct catgagacaa taaccctgat
     5101 aaatgcttca ataatattga aaaaggaaga gtcctgaggc ggaaagaacc agctgtggaa
     5161 tgtgtgtcag ttagggtgtg gaaagtcccc aggctcccca gcaggcagaa gtatgcaaag
     5221 catgcatctc aattagtcag caaccaggtg tggaaagtcc ccaggctccc cagcaggcag
     5281 aagtatgcaa agcatgcatc tcaattagtc agcaaccata gtcccgcccc taactccgcc
     5341 catcccgccc ctaactccgc ccagttccgc ccattctccg ccccatggct gactaatttt
     5401 ttttatttat gcagaggccg aggccgcctc ggcctctgag ctattccaga agtagtgagg
     5461 aggctttttt ggaggcctag gcttttgcaa agatcgatca agagacagga tgaggatcgt
     5521 ttcgcatgat tgaacaagat ggattgcacg caggttctcc ggccgcttgg gtggagaggc
     5581 tattcggcta tgactgggca caacagacaa tcggctgctc tgatgccgcc gtgttccggc
     5641 tgtcagcgca ggggcgcccg gttctttttg tcaagaccga cctgtccggt gccctgaatg
     5701 aactgcaaga cgaggcagcg cggctatcgt ggctggccac gacgggcgtt ccttgcgcag
     5761 ctgtgctcga cgttgtcact gaagcgggaa gggactggct gctattgggc gaagtgccgg
     5821 ggcaggatct cctgtcatct caccttgctc ctgccgagaa agtatccatc atggctgatg
     5881 caatgcggcg gctgcatacg cttgatccgg ctacctgccc attcgaccac caagcgaaac
     5941 atcgcatcga gcgagcacgt actcggatgg aagccggtct tgtcgatcag gatgatctgg
     6001 acgaagagca tcaggggctc gcgccagccg aactgttcgc caggctcaag gcgagcatgc
     6061 ccgacggcga ggatctcgtc gtgacccatg gcgatgcctg cttgccgaat atcatggtgg
     6121 aaaatggccg cttttctgga ttcatcgact gtggccggct gggtgtggcg gaccgctatc
     6181 aggacatagc gttggctacc cgtgatattg ctgaagagct tggcggcgaa tgggctgacc
     6241 gcttcctcgt gctttacggt atcgccgctc ccgattcgca gcgcatcgcc ttctatcgcc
     6301 ttcttgacga gttcttctga gcgggactct ggggttcgaa atgaccgacc aagcgacgcc
     6361 caacctgcca tcacgagatt tcgattccac cgccgccttc tatgaaaggt tgggcttcgg
     6421 aatcgttttc cgggacgccg gctggatgat cctccagcgc ggggatctca tgctggagtt
     6481 cttcgcccac cctaggggga ggctaactga aacacggaag gagacaatac cggaaggaac
     6541 ccgcgctatg acggcaataa aaagacagaa taaaacgcac ggtgttgggt cgtttgttca
     6601 taaacgcggg gttcggtccc agggctggca ctctgtcgat accccaccga gaccccattg
     6661 gggccaatac gcccgcgttt cttccttttc cccaccccac cccccaagtt cgggtgaagg
     6721 cccagggctc gcagccaacg tcggggcggc aggccctgcc atagcctcag gttactcata
     6781 tatactttag attgatttaa aacttcattt ttaatttaaa aggatctagg tgaagatcct
     6841 ttttgataat ctcatgacca aaatccctta acgtgagttt tcgttccact gagcgtcaga
     6901 ccccgtagaa aagatcaaag gatcttcttg agatcctttt tttctgcgcg taatctgctg
     6961 cttgcaaaca aaaaaaccac cgctaccagc ggtggtttgt ttgccggatc aagagctacc
     7021 aactcttttt ccgaaggtaa ctggcttcag cagagcgcag ataccaaata ctgtccttct
     7081 agtgtagccg tagttaggcc accacttcaa gaactctgta gcaccgccta catacctcgc
     7141 tctgctaatc ctgttaccag tggctgctgc cagtggcgat aagtcgtgtc ttaccgggtt
     7201 ggactcaaga cgatagttac cggataaggc gcagcggtcg ggctgaacgg ggggttcgtg
     7261 cacacagccc agcttggagc gaacgaccta caccgaactg agatacctac agcgtgagct
     7321 atgagaaagc gccacgcttc ccgaagggag aaaggcggac aggtatccgg taagcggcag
     7381 ggtcggaaca ggagagcgca cgagggagct tccaggggga aacgcctggt atctttatag
     7441 tcctgtcggg tttcgccacc tctgacttga gcgtcgattt ttgtgatgct cgtcaggggg
     7501 gcggagccta tggaaaaacg ccagcaacgc ggccttttta cggttcctgg ccttttgctg
     7561 gccttttgct cacatgttct ttcctgcgtt atcccctgat tctgtggata accgtattac
     7621 cgccatgcat     
//
