# Supplementary material for: A nano-liquid hub integrating growth and immune-evasion signaling to promote cell survival
Source: bioRxiv preprint, doi:10.1101/2021.12.30.474523, version 5 (2026-03-18)
Supplement: Supplementary data S1 [file 474523_file08.zip › DataS1_DNAfiles/017_pPBpuro-mEGFP-SG-Zyxin-dIDR1-2.gb]

LOCUS       pPBpuro_mEGFP_SG        8378 bp ds-DNA     linear       15-SEP-2020
DEFINITION  .
ACCESSION   
VERSION     
SOURCE      .
  ORGANISM  .
COMMENT     
COMMENT     ApEinfo:methylated:1
FEATURES             Location/Qualifiers
     misc_feature    2774..3490
                     /label=mEGFP
                     /ApEinfo_fwdcolor=#acf999
                     /ApEinfo_revcolor=#acf999
                     /ApEinfo_graphicformat=arrow_data {{0 1 2 0 0 -1} {} 0}
                     width 5 offset 0
     misc_feature    3..459
                     /label=f1 origin
                     /ApEinfo_fwdcolor=cyan
                     /ApEinfo_revcolor=green
                     /ApEinfo_graphicformat=arrow_data {{0 1 2 0 0 -1} {} 0}
                     width 5 offset 0
     misc_feature    3515..4207
                     /label=human Zyxin (NM_001010972.1) N terminal deletion
                     [344S-572T]
                     /ApEinfo_fwdcolor=#ffa3b6
                     /ApEinfo_revcolor=#ffa3b6
                     /ApEinfo_graphicformat=arrow_data {{0 1 2 0 0 -1} {} 0}
                     width 5 offset 0
     misc_feature    6649..7089
                     /label=Col E1 origin
                     /ApEinfo_fwdcolor=cyan
                     /ApEinfo_revcolor=green
                     /ApEinfo_graphicformat=arrow_data {{0 1 2 0 0 -1} {} 0}
                     width 5 offset 0
     misc_feature    2747..2762
                     /label=MCS
                     /ApEinfo_fwdcolor=#ffff66
                     /ApEinfo_revcolor=#ffff66
                     /ApEinfo_graphicformat=arrow_data {{0 1 2 0 0 -1} {} 0}
                     width 5 offset 0
     misc_feature    670..983
                     /label=PiggyBac 5' terminal repeat (complement)
                     /ApEinfo_fwdcolor=#fb0106
                     /ApEinfo_revcolor=green
                     /ApEinfo_graphicformat=arrow_data {{0 1 2 0 0 -1} {} 0}
                     width 5 offset 0
     misc_feature    1641..2728
                     /label=CAG promoter with artificial intron
                     /ApEinfo_fwdcolor=#21fe80
                     /ApEinfo_revcolor=green
                     /ApEinfo_graphicformat=arrow_data {{0 1 2 0 0 -1} {} 0}
                     width 5 offset 0
     misc_feature    1373..1670
                     /label=chicken beta actin promoter
                     /ApEinfo_fwdcolor=#0f7ffe
                     /ApEinfo_revcolor=green
                     /ApEinfo_graphicformat=arrow_data {{0 1 2 0 0 -1} {} 0}
                     width 5 offset 0
     misc_feature    2735..2746
                     /label=MCS (BamHI, EcoRI, XhoI, NotI)
                     /ApEinfo_fwdcolor=#800080
                     /ApEinfo_revcolor=green
                     /ApEinfo_graphicformat=arrow_data {{0 1 2 0 0 -1} {} 0}
                     width 5 offset 0
     misc_feature    1147..1391
                     /label=CMV IE (enhancer)
                     /ApEinfo_fwdcolor=#7ffe07
                     /ApEinfo_revcolor=green
                     /ApEinfo_graphicformat=arrow_data {{0 1 2 0 0 -1} {} 0}
                     width 5 offset 0
     misc_feature    7390..8250
                     /label=Ampicillin resistance gene
                     /ApEinfo_fwdcolor=cyan
                     /ApEinfo_revcolor=green
                     /ApEinfo_graphicformat=arrow_data {{0 1 2 0 0 -1} {} 0}
                     width 5 offset 0
     misc_feature    4208..4215
                     /label=MCS (BamHI, EcoRI, XhoI, NotI)(1)
                     /ApEinfo_label=MCS (BamHI, EcoRI, XhoI, NotI)
                     /ApEinfo_fwdcolor=#800080
                     /ApEinfo_revcolor=green
                     /ApEinfo_graphicformat=arrow_data {{0 1 2 0 0 -1} {} 0}
                     width 5 offset 0
     misc_feature    4225..4834
                     /label=IRES sequence from ECMV
                     /ApEinfo_fwdcolor=#0f7ffe
                     /ApEinfo_revcolor=green
                     /ApEinfo_graphicformat=arrow_data {{0 1 2 0 0 -1} {} 0}
                     width 5 offset 0
     misc_feature    4836..5435
                     /label=puromycin-N-acetyl-transferase
                     /ApEinfo_fwdcolor=#21fe80
                     /ApEinfo_revcolor=green
                     /ApEinfo_graphicformat=arrow_data {{0 1 2 0 0 -1} {} 0}
                     width 5 offset 0
     misc_feature    5468..5692
                     /label=polyA_signal_sequence
                     /ApEinfo_fwdcolor=#fc8008
                     /ApEinfo_revcolor=green
                     /ApEinfo_graphicformat=arrow_data {{0 1 2 0 0 -1} {} 0}
                     width 5 offset 0
     misc_feature    5912..6153
                     /label=PiggyBac
                     3'ÃÂÃÂÃÂÃÂÃÂÃÂÃÂÃÂÃÂÃÂÃÂÃÂÃÂÃÂ
                     ÃÂÃÂÃÂÃÂÃÂÃÂÃÂÃÂÃ
                     /ApEinfo_fwdcolor=#fb0106
                     /ApEinfo_revcolor=green
                     /ApEinfo_graphicformat=arrow_data {{0 1 2 0 0 -1} {} 0}
                     width 5 offset 0
     misc_feature    3491..3508
                     /label=SG
                     /ApEinfo_fwdcolor=#aefcff
                     /ApEinfo_revcolor=#aefcff
                     /ApEinfo_graphicformat=arrow_data {{0 1 2 0 0 -1} {} 0}
                     width 5 offset 0
ORIGIN
        1 CTAAATTGTA AGCGTTAATA TTTTGTTAAA ATTCGCGTTA AATTTTTGTT AAATCAGCTC
       61 ATTTTTTAAC CAATAGGCCG AAATCGGCAA AATCCCTTAT AAATCAAAAG AATAGACCGA
      121 GATAGGGTTG AGTGTTGTTC CAGTTTGGAA CAAGAGTCCA CTATTAAAGA ACGTGGACTC
      181 CAACGTCAAA GGNNNNNNNN NNNNNNNNNN NNNNNNNNNN NNNNNNNNNN NNNNNNNNNN
      241 NTNNNNNNNN NNNNNNNNNN NNNNNNNNNN NNNNNNNNNN NNNNNNNNNN NNNNNNNNNN
      301 NNNNNNNNNN NNNNNNNNNN NNNNNNNNNN NNNGNNNNNN NNNNNNNNNN NNNNNNNNNN
      361 NNNNNNNNNN NNNNNNNNNN NNNNNNNNNN NNNNNNNNNN NNNNNNNNNN NNNNNNNNNN
      421 NNNNNNNNNN NNNNNNNNNN NNNNNNNNNN NNNNNNNNCC CATTCGCCAT TCAGGCTGCG
      481 CAACTGTTGG GAAGGGCGAT CGGTGCGGGC CTCTTCGCTA TTACGCCAGC TGGCGAAAGG
      541 GGGATGTGCT GCAAGGCGAT TAAGTTGGGT AACGCCAGGG TTTTCCCAGT CACGACGTTG
      601 TAAAACGACG GCCAGTGAGC GCGCGTAATA CGACTCACTA TAGGGCGAAT TGGGGCGCGC
      661 CATTCTAGAT TAACCCTAGA AAGATAGTCT GCGTAAAATT GACGCATGCA TTCTTGAAAT
      721 ATTGCTCTCT CTTTCTAAAT AGCGCGAATC CGTCGCTGTG CATTTAGGAC ATCTCAGTCG
      781 CCGCTTGGAG CTCCCGTGAG GCGTGCTTGT CAATGCGGTA AGTGTCACTG ATTTTGAACT
      841 ATAACGACCG CGTGAGTCAA AATGACGCAT GATTATCTTT TACGTGACTT TTAAGATTTA
      901 ACTCATACGA TAATTATATT GTTATTTCAT GTTCTACTTA CGTGATAACT TATTATATAT
      961 ATATTTTCTT GTTATAGATA TCAACTAGAA TGCTAGCATG GGCCCATCTC GACATTGATT
     1021 ATTGACTAGT TATTAATAGT AATCAATTAC GGGGTCATTA GTTCATAGCC CATATATGGA
     1081 GTTCCGCGTT ACATAACTTA CGGTAAATGG CCCGCCTGGC TGACCGCCCA ACGACCCCCG
     1141 CCCATTGACG TCAATAATGA CGTATGTTCC CATAGTAACG CCAATAGGGA CTTTCCATTG
     1201 ACGTCAATGG GTGGACTATT TACGGTAAAC TGCCCACTTG GCAGTACATC AAGTGTATCA
     1261 TATGCCAAGT ACGCCCCCTA TTGACGTCAA TGACGGTAAA TGGCCCGCCT GGCATTATGC
     1321 CCAGTACATG ACCTTATGGG ACTTTCCTAC TTGGCAGTAC ATCTACGTAT TAGTCATCGC
     1381 TATTACCATG GGTCGAGGTG AGCCCCACGT TCTGCTTCAC TCTCCCCATC TCCCCCCCCT
     1441 CCCCACCCCC AATTTTGTAT TTATTTATTT TTTAATTATT TTGTGCAGCG ATGGGGGCGG
     1501 GGGGGGGGGG GGCGCGCGCC AGGCGGGGCG GGGCGGGGCG AGGGGCGGGG CGGGGCGAGG
     1561 CGGAGAGGTG CGGCGGCAGC CAATCAGAGC GGCGCGCTCC GAAAGTTTCC TTTTATGGCG
     1621 AGGCGGCGGC GGCGGCGGCC CTATAAAAAG CGAAGCGCGC GGCGGGCGGG AGTCGCTGCG
     1681 TTGCCTTCGC CCCGTGCCCC GCTCCGCGCC GCCTCGCGCC GCCCGCCCCG GCTCTGACTG
     1741 ACCGCGTTAC TCCCACAGGT GAGCGGGCGG GACGGCCCTT CTCCTCCGGG CTGTAATTAG
     1801 CGCTTGGTTT AATGACGGCT CGTTTCTTTT CTGTGGCTGC GTGAAAGCCT TAAAGGGCTC
     1861 CGGGAGGGCC CTTTGTGCGG GGGGGAGCGG CTCGGGGGGT GCGTGCGTGT GTGTGTGCGT
     1921 GGGGAGCGCC GCGTGCGGCC CGCGCTGCCC GGCGGCTGTG AGCGCTGCGG GCGCGGCGCG
     1981 GGGCTTTGTG CGCTCCGCGT GTGCGCGAGG GGAGCGCGGC CGGGGGCGGT GCCCCGCGGT
     2041 GCGGGGGGGC TGCGAGGGGA ACAAAGGCTG CGTGCGGGGT GTGTGCGTGG GGGGGTGAGC
     2101 AGGGGGTGTG GGCGCGGCGG TCGGGCTGTA ACCCCCCCCT GCACCCCCCT CCCCGAGTTG
     2161 CTGAGCACGG CCCGGCTTCG GGTGCGGGGC TCCGTGCGGG GCGTGGCGCG GGGCTCGCCG
     2221 TGCCGGGCGG GGGGTGGCGG CAGGTGGGGG TGCCGGGCGG GGCGGGGCCG CCTCGGGCCG
     2281 GGGAGGGCTC GGGGGAGGGG CGCGGCGGCC CCGGAGCGCC GGCGGCTGTC GAGGCGCGGC
     2341 GAGCCGCAGC CATTGCCTTT TATGGTAATC GTGCGAGAGG GCGCAGGGAC TTCCTTTGTC
     2401 CCAAATCTGT GCGGAGCCGA AATCTGGGAG GCGCCGCCGC ACCCCCTCTA GCGGGCGCGG
     2461 GGCGAAGCGG TGCGGCGCCG GCAGGAAGGA AATGGGCGGG GAGGGCCTTC GTGCGTCGCC
     2521 GCGCCGCCGT CCCCTTCTCC CTCTCCAGCC TCGGGGCTGT CCGCGGGGGG ACGGCTGCCT
     2581 TCGGGGGGGA CGGGGCAGGG CGGGGTTCGG CTTCTGGCGT GTGACCGGCG GCTCTAGAGC
     2641 CTCTGCTAAC CATGTTCATG CCTTCTTCTT TTTCCTACAG CTCCTGGGCA ACGTGCTGGT
     2701 TATTGTGCTG TCTCATCATT TTGGCAAAGA ATTGGGATCC GAATTCTGCA GTCGACGGTA
     2761 CCGGCGCGCC AGCATGGTGA GCAAGGGCGA GGAGCTGTTC ACCGGGGTGG TGCCCATCCT
     2821 GGTCGAGCTG GACGGCGACG TAAACGGCCA CAAGTTCAGC GTGTCCGGCG AGGGCGAGGG
     2881 CGATGCCACC TACGGCAAGC TGACCCTGAA GTTCATCTGC ACCACCGGCA AGCTGCCCGT
     2941 GCCCTGGCCC ACCCTCGTGA CCACCCTGAC CTACGGCGTG CAGTGCTTCA GCCGCTACCC
     3001 CGACCACATG AAGCAGCACG ACTTCTTCAA GTCCGCCATG CCCGAAGGCT ACGTCCAGGA
     3061 GCGCACCATC TTCTTCAAGG ACGACGGCAA CTACAAGACC CGCGCCGAGG TGAAGTTCGA
     3121 GGGCGACACC CTGGTGAACC GCATCGAGCT GAAGGGCATC GACTTCAAGG AGGACGGCAA
     3181 CATCCTGGGG CACAAGCTGG AGTACAACTA CAACAGCCAC AACGTCTATA TCATGGCCGA
     3241 CAAGCAGAAG AACGGCATCA AGGTGAACTT CAAGATCCGC CACAACATCG AGGACGGCAG
     3301 CGTGCAGCTC GCCGACCACT ACCAGCAGAA CACCCCCATC GGCGACGGCC CCGTGCTGCT
     3361 GCCCGACAAC CACTACCTGA GCACCCAGTC CAAGCTGAGC AAAGACCCCA ACGAGAAGCG
     3421 CGATCACATG GTCCTGCTGG AGTTCGTGAC CGCCGCCGGG ATCACTCTCG GCATGGACGA
     3481 GCTGTACAAG TCTGGCGGCG GTGGTTCTAC TAGTATGTCC CCTGGGGCCC CAGGGCCCCT
     3541 GACTCTGAAG GAGGTGGAGG AGCTGGAGCA GCTGACCCAG CAGCTAATGC AGGACATGGA
     3601 GCATCCTCAG AGGCAGAATG TGGCTGTCAA CGAACTCTGC GGCCGATGCC ATCAACCCCT
     3661 GGCCCGGGCG CAGCCAGCCG TCCGCGCTCT AGGGCAGCTG TTCCACATCG CCTGCTTCAC
     3721 CTGCCACCAG TGTGCGCAGC AGCTCCAGGG CCAGCAGTTC TACAGTCTGG AGGGGGCGCC
     3781 GTACTGCGAG GGCTGTTACA CTGACACCCT GGAGAAGTGT AACACCTGCG GGGAGCCCAT
     3841 CACTGACCGC ATGCTGAGGG CCACGGGCAA GGCCTATCAC CCGCACTGCT TCACCTGTGT
     3901 GGTCTGCGCC CGCCCCCTGG AGGGCACCTC CTTCATCGTG GACCAGGCCA ACCGGCCCCA
     3961 CTGTGTCCCC GACTACCACA AGCAGTACGC CCCGAGGTGC TCCGTCTGCT CTGAGCCCAT
     4021 CATGCCTGAG CCTGGCCGAG ATGAGACTGT GCGAGTGGTC GCCCTGGACA AGAACTTCCA
     4081 CATGAAGTGT TACAAGTGTG AGGACTGCGG GAAGCCCCTG TCGATTGAGG CAGATGACAA
     4141 TGGCTGCTTC CCCCTGGACG GTCACGTGCT CTGTCGGAAG TGCCACACTG CTAGAGCCCA
     4201 GACCTAGGCG GCCGCTCTAG AGTCAACTAA CTTAAGCTAG CAACGGTTTC CCTCTAGCGG
     4261 GATCAATTCC GCCCCCCCCC CCTAACGTTA CTGGCCGAAG CCGCTTGGAA TAAGGCCGGT
     4321 GTGCGTTTGT CTATATGTTA TTTTCCACCA TATTGCCGTC TTTTGGCAAT GTGAGGGCCC
     4381 GGAAACCTGG CCCTGTCTTC TTGACGAGCA TTCCTAGGGG TCTTTCCCCT CTCGCCAAAG
     4441 GAATGCAAGG TCTGTTGAAT GTCGTGAAGG AAGCAGTTCC TCTGGAAGCT TCTTGAAGAC
     4501 AAACAACGTC TGTAGCGACC CTTTGCAGGC AGCGGAACCC CCCACCTGGC GACAGGTGCC
     4561 TCTGCGGCCA AAAGCCACGT GTATAAGATA CACCTGCAAA GGCGGCACAA CCCCAGTGCC
     4621 ACGTTGTGAG TTGGATAGTT GTGGAAAGAG TCAAATGGCT CTCCTCAAGC GTATTCAACA
     4681 AGGGGCTGAA GGATGCCCAG AAGGTACCCC ATTGTATGGG ATCTGATCTG GGGCCTCGGT
     4741 GCACATGCTT TACATGTGTT TAGTCGAGGT TAAAAAACGT CTAGGCCCCC CGAACCACGG
     4801 GGACGTGGTT TTCCTTTGAA AAACACGATA ATACCATGAC CGAGTACAAG CCCACGGTGC
     4861 GCCTCGCCAC CCGCGACGAC GTCCCCAGGG CCGTACGCAC CCTCGCCGCC GCGTTCGCCG
     4921 ACTACCCCGC CACGCGCCAC ACCGTCGATC CGGACCGCCA CATCGAGCGG GTCACCGAGC
     4981 TGCAAGAACT CTTCCTCACG CGCGTCGGGC TCGACATCGG CAAGGTGTGG GTCGCGGACG
     5041 ACGGCGCCGC GGTGGCGGTC TGGACCACGC CGGAGAGCGT CGAAGCGGGG GCGGTGTTCG
     5101 CCGAGATCGG CCCGCGCATG GCCGAGTTGA GCGGTTCCCG GCTGGCCGCG CAGCAACAGA
     5161 TGGAAGGCCT CCTGGCGCCG CACCGGCCCA AGGAGCCCGC GTGGTTCCTG GCCACCGTCG
     5221 GCGTCTCGCC CGACCACCAG GGCAAGGGTC TGGGCAGCGC CGTCGTGCTC CCCGGAGTGG
     5281 AGGCGGCCGA GCGCGCCGGG GTGCCCGCCT TCCTGGAGAC CTCCGCGCCC CGCAACCTCC
     5341 CCTTCTACGA GCGGCTCGGC TTCACCGTCA CCGCCGACGT CGAGTGCCCG AAGGACCGCG
     5401 CGACCTGGTG CATGACCCGC AAGCCCGGTG CCTGATCGAT GATCTAGAGC TCGCTGATCA
     5461 GCCTCGACTG TGCCTTCTAG TTGCCAGCCA TCTGTTGTTT GCCCCTCCCC CGTGCCTTCC
     5521 TTGACCCTGG AAGGTGCCAC TCCCACTGTC CTTTCCTAAT AAAATGAGGA AATTGCATCG
     5581 CATTGTCTGA GTAGGTGTCA TTCTATTCTG GGGGGTGGGG TGGGGCAGGA CAGCAAGGGG
     5641 GAGGATTGGG AAGACAATAG CAGGCATGCT GGGGATGCGG TGGGCTCTAT GGCTTCTGAG
     5701 GCGGAAAGAA CCTGCAGCCC AAGCTTGGCG TAATCATGGT CATAGCTGTT TCCTGTGTGA
     5761 AATTGTTATC CGCTCACAAT TCCACACAAC ATACGAGCCG GAAGCATAAA GTGTAAAGCC
     5821 TGGGGTGCCT AATGAGTGAG CTAACTCACA TTAATTGCGT TGCGCTCACT GCCCGCTTTC
     5881 CAGTCGGGAA ACCTGTCGTG CCAGCGGATC TTAAAAGTTT TGTTACTTTA TAGAAGAAAT
     5941 TTTGAGTTTT TGTTTTTTTT TAATAAATAA ATAAACATAA ATAAATTGTT TGTTGAATTT
     6001 ATTATTAGTA TGTAAGTGTA AATATAATAA AACTTAATAT CTATTCAAAT TAATAAATAA
     6061 ACCTCGATAT ACAGACCGAT AAAACACATG CGTCAATTTT ACGCATGATT ATCTTTAACG
     6121 TACGTCACAA TATGATTATC TTTCTAGGGT TAATCTAGTA TACGCGTTTA ATTAATCCAG
     6181 CTTTTGTTCC CTTTAGTGAG GGTTAATTGC GCGCTTGGCG TAATCATGGT CATAGCTGTT
     6241 TCCTGTGTGA AATTGTTATC CGCTCACAAT TCCACACAAC ATACGAGCCG GAAGCATAAA
     6301 GTGTAAAGCC TGGGGTGCCT AATGAGTGAG CTAACTCACA TTAATTGCGT TGCGCTCACT
     6361 GCCCGCTTTC CAGTCGGGAA ACCTGTCGTG CCAGCTGCAT TAATGAATCG GCCAACGCGC
     6421 GGGGAGAGGC GGTTTGCGTA TTGGGCGCTC TTCCGCTTCC TCGCTCACTG ACTCGCTGCG
     6481 CTCGGTCGTT CGGCTGCGGC GAGCGGTATC AGCTCACTCA AAGGCGGTAA TACGGTTATC
     6541 CACAGAATCA GGGGATAACG CAGGAAAGAA CATGTGAGCA AAAGGCCAGC AAAAGGCCAG
     6601 GAACCGTAAA AAGGCCGCGT TGCTGGCGTT TTTCCATAGG CTCCGCCCCC CTGACGAGCA
     6661 TCACAAAAAT CGACGCTCAA GTCAGAGGTG GCGAAACCCG ACAGGACTAT AAAGATACCA
     6721 GGCGTTTCCC CCTGGAAGCT CCCTCGTGCG CTCTCCTGTT CCGACCCTGC CGCTTACCGG
     6781 ATACCTGTCC GCCTTTCTCC CTTCGGGAAG CGTGGCGCTT TCTCATAGCT CACGCTGTAG
     6841 GTATCTCAGT TCGGTGTAGG TCGTTCGCTC CAAGCTGGGC TGTGTGCACG AACCCCCCGT
     6901 TCAGCCCGAC CGCTGCGCCT TATCCGGTAA CTATCGTCTT GAGTCCAACC CGGTAAGACA
     6961 CGACTTATCG CCACTGGCAG CAGCCACTGG TAACAGGATT AGCAGAGCGA GGTATGTAGG
     7021 CGGTGCTACA GAGTTCTTGA AGTGGTGGCC TAACTACGGC TACACTAGAA GGACAGTATT
     7081 TGGTATCTGC GCTCTGCTGA AGCCAGTTAC CTTCGGAAAA AGAGTTGGTA GCTCTTGATC
     7141 CGGCAAACAA ACCACCGCTG GTAGCGGTGG TTTTTTTGTT TGCAAGCAGC AGATTACGCG
     7201 CAGAAAAAAA GGATCTCAAG AAGATCCTTT GATCTTTTCT ACGGGGTCTG ACGCTCAGTG
     7261 GAACGAAAAC TCACGTTAAG GGATTTTGGT CATGAGATTA TCAAAAAGGA TCTTCACCTA
     7321 GATCCTTTTA AATTAAAAAT GAAGTTTTAA ATCAATCTAA AGTATATATG AGTAAACTTG
     7381 GTCTGACAGT TACCAATGCT TAATCAGTGA GGCACCTATC TCAGCGATCT GTCTATTTCG
     7441 TTCATCCATA GTTGCCTGAC TCCCCGTCGT GTAGATAACT ACGATACGGG AGGGCTTACC
     7501 ATCTGGCCCC AGTGCTGCAA TGATACCGCG AGACCCACGC TCACCGGCTC CAGATTTATC
     7561 AGCAATAAAC CAGCCAGCCG GAAGGGCCGA GCGCAGAAGT GGTCCTGCAA CTTTATCCGC
     7621 CTCCATCCAG TCTATTAATT GTTGCCGGGA AGCTAGAGTA AGTAGTTCGC CAGTTAATAG
     7681 TTTGCGCAAC GTTGTTGCCA TTGCTACAGG CATCGTGGTG TCACGCTCGT CGTTTGGTAT
     7741 GGCTTCATTC AGCTCCGGTT CCCAACGATC AAGGCGAGTT ACATGATCCC CCATGTTGTG
     7801 CAAAAAAGCG GTTAGCTCCT TCGGTCCTCC GATCGTTGTC AGAAGTAAGT TGGCCGCAGT
     7861 GTTATCACTC ATGGTTATGG CAGCACTGCA TAATTCTCTT ACTGTCATGC CATCCGTAAG
     7921 ATGCTTTTCT GTGACTGGTG AGTACTCAAC CAAGTCATTC TGAGAATAGT GTATGCGGCG
     7981 ACCGAGTTGC TCTTGCCCGG CGTCAATACG GGATAATACC GCGCCACATA GCAGAACTTT
     8041 AAAAGTGCTC ATCATTGGAA AACGTTCTTC GGGGCGAAAA CTCTCAAGGA TCTTACCGCT
     8101 GTTGAGATCC AGTTCGATGT AACCCACTCG TGCACCCAAC TGATCTTCAG CATCTTTTAC
     8161 TTTCACCAGC GTTTCTGGGT GAGCAAAAAC AGGAAGGCAA AATGCCGCAA AAAAGGGAAT
     8221 AAGGGCGACA CGGAAATGTT GAATACTCAT ACTCTTCCTT TTTCAATATT ATTGAAGCAT
     8281 TTATCAGGGT TATTGTCTCA TGAGCGGATA CATATTTGAA TGTATTTAGA AAAATAAACA
     8341 AATAGGGGTT CCGCGCACAT TTCCCCGAAA AGTGCCAC  
//
