# Supplementary material for: A nano-liquid hub integrating growth and immune-evasion signaling to promote cell survival
Source: bioRxiv preprint, doi:10.1101/2021.12.30.474523, version 5 (2026-03-18)
Supplement: Supplementary data S1 [file 474523_file08.zip › DataS1_DNAfiles/018_pEGFPN1-mEGFP-SG-Zyxin-dIDR1-2.gb]

LOCUS       pEGFPN1_mEGFP_SG        5429 bp ds-DNA     linear       30-AUG-2020
DEFINITION  .
ACCESSION   
VERSION     
SOURCE      .
  ORGANISM  .
COMMENT     
COMMENT     
COMMENT     ApEinfo:methylated:1
FEATURES             Location/Qualifiers
     misc_feature    1403..2095
                     /label=human Zyxin (NM_001010972.1) N terminal deletion
                     [344S-572T]
                     /ApEinfo_fwdcolor=#ffa3b6
                     /ApEinfo_revcolor=#ffa3b6
                     /ApEinfo_graphicformat=arrow_data {{0 1 2 0 0 -1} {} 0}
                     width 5 offset 0
     misc_feature    662..1378
                     /label=mEGFP
                     /ApEinfo_fwdcolor=#acf999
                     /ApEinfo_revcolor=#acf999
                     /ApEinfo_graphicformat=arrow_data {{0 1 2 0 0 -1} {} 0}
                     width 5 offset 0
     misc_feature    591..650
                     /label=MCS
                     /ApEinfo_fwdcolor=#ffff66
                     /ApEinfo_revcolor=#ffff66
                     /ApEinfo_graphicformat=arrow_data {{0 1 2 0 0 -1} {} 0}
                     width 5 offset 0
     misc_feature    2345..2800
                     /label=f1 single-strand DNA origin
                     /ApEinfo_fwdcolor=cyan
                     /ApEinfo_revcolor=green
                     /ApEinfo_graphicformat=arrow_data {{0 1 2 0 0 -1} {} 0}
                     width 5 offset 0
     misc_feature    2862..2890
                     /label=Bacterial promoterfor expression of KanR gene
                     /ApEinfo_fwdcolor=#6666fe
                     /ApEinfo_revcolor=green
                     /ApEinfo_graphicformat=arrow_data {{0 1 2 0 0 -1} {} 0}
                     width 5 offset 0
     misc_feature    2974..3203
                     /label=SV40 early promoter
                     /ApEinfo_fwdcolor=#7ffe07
                     /ApEinfo_revcolor=green
                     /ApEinfo_graphicformat=arrow_data {{0 1 2 0 0 -1} {} 0}
                     width 5 offset 0
     misc_feature    4355..4373
                     /label=HSV thymidine kinase polyadenylation signal
                     /ApEinfo_fwdcolor=cyan
                     /ApEinfo_revcolor=green
                     /ApEinfo_graphicformat=arrow_data {{0 1 2 0 0 -1} {} 0}
                     width 5 offset 0
     misc_feature    1..588
                     /label=CMV immediate early promoter
                     /ApEinfo_fwdcolor=#0f7ffe
                     /ApEinfo_revcolor=green
                     /ApEinfo_graphicformat=arrow_data {{0 1 2 0 0 -1} {} 0}
                     width 5 offset 0
     misc_feature    2248..2282
                     /label=SV40 early mRNA polyadenylation signal
                     /ApEinfo_fwdcolor=#fc8008
                     /ApEinfo_revcolor=green
                     /ApEinfo_graphicformat=arrow_data {{0 1 2 0 0 -1} {} 0}
                     width 5 offset 0
     misc_feature    3141..3276
                     /label=SV40 origin of replication
                     /ApEinfo_fwdcolor=#cc66fe
                     /ApEinfo_revcolor=green
                     /ApEinfo_graphicformat=arrow_data {{0 1 2 0 0 -1} {} 0}
                     width 5 offset 0
     misc_feature    3325..4119
                     /label=Kanamycin/neomycin resistance gene
                     /ApEinfo_fwdcolor=#fc6665
                     /ApEinfo_revcolor=green
                     /ApEinfo_graphicformat=arrow_data {{0 1 2 0 0 -1} {} 0}
                     width 5 offset 0
     misc_feature    4704..5346
                     /label=pUC plasmid replication origin
                     /ApEinfo_fwdcolor=cyan
                     /ApEinfo_revcolor=green
                     /ApEinfo_graphicformat=arrow_data {{0 1 2 0 0 -1} {} 0}
                     width 5 offset 0
     misc_feature    1379..1396
                     /label=SG
                     /ApEinfo_fwdcolor=#aefcff
                     /ApEinfo_revcolor=#aefcff
                     /ApEinfo_graphicformat=arrow_data {{0 1 2 0 0 -1} {} 0}
                     width 5 offset 0
ORIGIN
        1 TAGTTATTAA TAGTAATCAA TTACGGGGTC ATTAGTTCAT AGCCCATATA TGGAGTTCCG
       61 CGTTACATAA CTTACGGTAA ATGGCCCGCC TGGCTGACCG CCCAACGACC CCCGCCCATT
      121 GACGTCAATA ATGACGTATG TTCCCATAGT AACGCCAATA GGGACTTTCC ATTGACGTCA
      181 ATGGGTGGAG TATTTACGGT AAACTGCCCA CTTGGCAGTA CATCAAGTGT ATCATATGCC
      241 AAGTACGCCC CCTATTGACG TCAATGACGG TAAATGGCCC GCCTGGCATT ATGCCCAGTA
      301 CATGACCTTA TGGGACTTTC CTACTTGGCA GTACATCTAC GTATTAGTCA TCGCTATTAC
      361 CATGGTGATG CGGTTTTGGC AGTACATCAA TGGGCGTGGA TAGCGGTTTG ACTCACGGGG
      421 ATTTCCAAGT CTCCACCCCA TTGACGTCAA TGGGAGTTTG TTTTGGCACC AAAATCAACG
      481 GGACTTTCCA AAATGTCGTA ACAACTCCGC CCCATTGACG CAAATGGGCG GTAGGCGTGT
      541 ACGGTGGGAG GTCTATATAA GCAGAGCTGG TTTAGTGAAC CGTCAGATCC GCTAGCGCTA
      601 CCGGACTCAG ATCTCGAGCT CAAGCTTCGA ATTCTGCAGT CGACGGTACC GGCGCGCCAG
      661 CATGGTGAGC AAGGGCGAGG AGCTGTTCAC CGGGGTGGTG CCCATCCTGG TCGAGCTGGA
      721 CGGCGACGTA AACGGCCACA AGTTCAGCGT GTCCGGCGAG GGCGAGGGCG ATGCCACCTA
      781 CGGCAAGCTG ACCCTGAAGT TCATCTGCAC CACCGGCAAG CTGCCCGTGC CCTGGCCCAC
      841 CCTCGTGACC ACCCTGACCT ACGGCGTGCA GTGCTTCAGC CGCTACCCCG ACCACATGAA
      901 GCAGCACGAC TTCTTCAAGT CCGCCATGCC CGAAGGCTAC GTCCAGGAGC GCACCATCTT
      961 CTTCAAGGAC GACGGCAACT ACAAGACCCG CGCCGAGGTG AAGTTCGAGG GCGACACCCT
     1021 GGTGAACCGC ATCGAGCTGA AGGGCATCGA CTTCAAGGAG GACGGCAACA TCCTGGGGCA
     1081 CAAGCTGGAG TACAACTACA ACAGCCACAA CGTCTATATC ATGGCCGACA AGCAGAAGAA
     1141 CGGCATCAAG GTGAACTTCA AGATCCGCCA CAACATCGAG GACGGCAGCG TGCAGCTCGC
     1201 CGACCACTAC CAGCAGAACA CCCCCATCGG CGACGGCCCC GTGCTGCTGC CCGACAACCA
     1261 CTACCTGAGC ACCCAGTCCA AGCTGAGCAA AGACCCCAAC GAGAAGCGCG ATCACATGGT
     1321 CCTGCTGGAG TTCGTGACCG CCGCCGGGAT CACTCTCGGC ATGGACGAGC TGTACAAGTC
     1381 TGGCGGCGGT GGTTCTACTA GTATGTCCCC TGGGGCCCCA GGGCCCCTGA CTCTGAAGGA
     1441 GGTGGAGGAG CTGGAGCAGC TGACCCAGCA GCTAATGCAG GACATGGAGC ATCCTCAGAG
     1501 GCAGAATGTG GCTGTCAACG AACTCTGCGG CCGATGCCAT CAACCCCTGG CCCGGGCGCA
     1561 GCCAGCCGTC CGCGCTCTAG GGCAGCTGTT CCACATCGCC TGCTTCACCT GCCACCAGTG
     1621 TGCGCAGCAG CTCCAGGGCC AGCAGTTCTA CAGTCTGGAG GGGGCGCCGT ACTGCGAGGG
     1681 CTGTTACACT GACACCCTGG AGAAGTGTAA CACCTGCGGG GAGCCCATCA CTGACCGCAT
     1741 GCTGAGGGCC ACGGGCAAGG CCTATCACCC GCACTGCTTC ACCTGTGTGG TCTGCGCCCG
     1801 CCCCCTGGAG GGCACCTCCT TCATCGTGGA CCAGGCCAAC CGGCCCCACT GTGTCCCCGA
     1861 CTACCACAAG CAGTACGCCC CGAGGTGCTC CGTCTGCTCT GAGCCCATCA TGCCTGAGCC
     1921 TGGCCGAGAT GAGACTGTGC GAGTGGTCGC CCTGGACAAG AACTTCCACA TGAAGTGTTA
     1981 CAAGTGTGAG GACTGCGGGA AGCCCCTGTC GATTGAGGCA GATGACAATG GCTGCTTCCC
     2041 CCTGGACGGT CACGTGCTCT GTCGGAAGTG CCACACTGCT AGAGCCCAGA CCTAGGCGGC
     2101 CGCGACTCTA GATCATAATC AGCCATACCA CATTTGTAGA GGTTTTACTT GCTTTAAAAA
     2161 ACCTCCCACA CCTCCCCCTG AACCTGAAAC ATAAAATGAA TGCAATTGTT GTTGTTAACT
     2221 TGTTTATTGC AGCTTATAAT GGTTACAAAT AAAGCAATAG CATCACAAAT TTCACAAATA
     2281 AAGCATTTTT TTCACTGCAT TCTAGTTGTG GTTTGTCCAA ACTCATCAAT GTATCTTAAG
     2341 GCGTAAATTG TAAGCGTTAA TATTTTGTTA AAATTCGCGT TAAATTTTTG TTAAATCAGC
     2401 TCATTTTTTA ACCAATAGGC CGAAATCGGC AAAATCCCTT ATAAATCAAA AGAATAGACC
     2461 GAGATAGGGT TGAGTGTTGT TCCAGTTTGG AACAAGAGTC CACTATTAAA GAACGTGGAC
     2521 TCCAACGTCA AAGGNNNNNN NNNNNNNNNN NNNNNNNNNN NNNNNNNNNN NNNNNNNNNN
     2581 NNNTNNNNNN NNNNNNNNNN NNNNNNNNNN NNNNNNNNNN NNNNNNNNNN NNNNNNNNNN
     2641 NNNNNNNNNN NNNNNNNNNN NNNNNNNNNN NNNNNGNNNN NNNNNNNNNN NNNNNNNNNN
     2701 NNNNNNNNNN NNNNNNNNNN NNNNNNNNNN NNNNNNNNNN NNNNNNNNNN NNNNNNNNNN
     2761 NNNNNNNNNN NNNNNNNNNN NNNNNNNNNN NNNNNNNNNN CAGGTGGCAC TTTTCGGGGA
     2821 AATGTGCGCG GAACCCCTAT TTGTTTATTT TTCTAAATAC ATTCAAATAT GTATCCGCTC
     2881 ATGAGACAAT AACCCTGATA AATGCTTCAA TAATATTGAA AAAGGAAGAG TCCTGAGGCG
     2941 GAAAGAACCA GCTGTGGAAT GTGTGTCAGT TAGGGTGTGG AAAGTCCCCA GGCTCCCCAG
     3001 CAGGCAGAAG TATGCAAAGC ATGCATCTCA ATTAGTCAGC AACCAGGTGT GGAAAGTCCC
     3061 CAGGCTCCCC AGCAGGCAGA AGTATGCAAA GCATGCATCT CAATTAGTCA GCAACCATAG
     3121 TCCCGCCCCT AACTCCGCCC ATCCCGCCCC TAACTCCGCC CAGTTCCGCC CATTCTCCGC
     3181 CCCATGGCTG ACTAATTTTT TTTATTTATG CAGAGGCCGA GGCCGCCTCG GCCTCTGAGC
     3241 TATTCCAGAA GTAGTGAGGA GGCTTTTTTG GAGGCCTAGG CTTTTGCAAA GATCGATCAA
     3301 GAGACAGGAT GAGGATCGTT TCGCATGATT GAACAAGATG GATTGCACGC AGGTTCTCCG
     3361 GCCGCTTGGG TGGAGAGGCT ATTCGGCTAT GACTGGGCAC AACAGACAAT CGGCTGCTCT
     3421 GATGCCGCCG TGTTCCGGCT GTCAGCGCAG GGGCGCCCGG TTCTTTTTGT CAAGACCGAC
     3481 CTGTCCGGTG CCCTGAATGA ACTGCAAGAC GAGGCAGCGC GGCTATCGTG GCTGGCCACG
     3541 ACGGGCGTTC CTTGCGCAGC TGTGCTCGAC GTTGTCACTG AAGCGGGAAG GGACTGGCTG
     3601 CTATTGGGCG AAGTGCCGGG GCAGGATCTC CTGTCATCTC ACCTTGCTCC TGCCGAGAAA
     3661 GTATCCATCA TGGCTGATGC AATGCGGCGG CTGCATACGC TTGATCCGGC TACCTGCCCA
     3721 TTCGACCACC AAGCGAAACA TCGCATCGAG CGAGCACGTA CTCGGATGGA AGCCGGTCTT
     3781 GTCGATCAGG ATGATCTGGA CGAAGAGCAT CAGGGGCTCG CGCCAGCCGA ACTGTTCGCC
     3841 AGGCTCAAGG CGAGCATGCC CGACGGCGAG GATCTCGTCG TGACCCATGG CGATGCCTGC
     3901 TTGCCGAATA TCATGGTGGA AAATGGCCGC TTTTCTGGAT TCATCGACTG TGGCCGGCTG
     3961 GGTGTGGCGG ACCGCTATCA GGACATAGCG TTGGCTACCC GTGATATTGC TGAAGAGCTT
     4021 GGCGGCGAAT GGGCTGACCG CTTCCTCGTG CTTTACGGTA TCGCCGCTCC CGATTCGCAG
     4081 CGCATCGCCT TCTATCGCCT TCTTGACGAG TTCTTCTGAG CGGGACTCTG GGGTTCGAAA
     4141 TGACCGACCA AGCGACGCCC AACCTGCCAT CACGAGATTT CGATTCCACC GCCGCCTTCT
     4201 ATGAAAGGTT GGGCTTCGGA ATCGTTTTCC GGGACGCCGG CTGGATGATC CTCCAGCGCG
     4261 GGGATCTCAT GCTGGAGTTC TTCGCCCACC CTAGGGGGAG GCTAACTGAA ACACGGAAGG
     4321 AGACAATACC GGAAGGAACC CGCGCTATGA CGGCAATAAA AAGACAGAAT AAAACGCACG
     4381 GTGTTGGGTC GTTTGTTCAT AAACGCGGGG TTCGGTCCCA GGGCTGGCAC TCTGTCGATA
     4441 CCCCACCGAG ACCCCATTGG GGCCAATACG CCCGCGTTTC TTCCTTTTCC CCACCCCACC
     4501 CCCCAAGTTC GGGTGAAGGC CCAGGGCTCG CAGCCAACGT CGGGGCGGCA GGCCCTGCCA
     4561 TAGCCTCAGG TTACTCATAT ATACTTTAGA TTGATTTAAA ACTTCATTTT TAATTTAAAA
     4621 GGATCTAGGT GAAGATCCTT TTTGATAATC TCATGACCAA AATCCCTTAA CGTGAGTTTT
     4681 CGTTCCACTG AGCGTCAGAC CCCGTAGAAA AGATCAAAGG ATCTTCTTGA GATCCTTTTT
     4741 TTCTGCGCGT AATCTGCTGC TTGCAAACAA AAAAACCACC GCTACCAGCG GTGGTTTGTT
     4801 TGCCGGATCA AGAGCTACCA ACTCTTTTTC CGAAGGTAAC TGGCTTCAGC AGAGCGCAGA
     4861 TACCAAATAC TGTCCTTCTA GTGTAGCCGT AGTTAGGCCA CCACTTCAAG AACTCTGTAG
     4921 CACCGCCTAC ATACCTCGCT CTGCTAATCC TGTTACCAGT GGCTGCTGCC AGTGGCGATA
     4981 AGTCGTGTCT TACCGGGTTG GACTCAAGAC GATAGTTACC GGATAAGGCG CAGCGGTCGG
     5041 GCTGAACGGG GGGTTCGTGC ACACAGCCCA GCTTGGAGCG AACGACCTAC ACCGAACTGA
     5101 GATACCTACA GCGTGAGCTA TGAGAAAGCG CCACGCTTCC CGAAGGGAGA AAGGCGGACA
     5161 GGTATCCGGT AAGCGGCAGG GTCGGAACAG GAGAGCGCAC GAGGGAGCTT CCAGGGGGAA
     5221 ACGCCTGGTA TCTTTATAGT CCTGTCGGGT TTCGCCACCT CTGACTTGAG CGTCGATTTT
     5281 TGTGATGCTC GTCAGGGGGG CGGAGCCTAT GGAAAAACGC CAGCAACGCG GCCTTTTTAC
     5341 GGTTCCTGGC CTTTTGCTGG CCTTTTGCTC ACATGTTCTT TCCTGCGTTA TCCCCTGATT
     5401 CTGTGGATAA CCGTATTACC GCCATGCAT   
//
