# Supplementary material for: A nano-liquid hub integrating growth and immune-evasion signaling to promote cell survival
Source: bioRxiv preprint, doi:10.1101/2021.12.30.474523, version 5 (2026-03-18)
Supplement: Supplementary data S1 [file 474523_file08.zip › DataS1_DNAfiles/019_pEGFPN1-Halo7-SGx3-Zyxin-dIDR1-2.gb]

LOCUS       pEGFPN1_Halo7_SG        5660 bp ds-DNA     linear       15-SEP-2020
DEFINITION  .
ACCESSION   
VERSION     
SOURCE      .
  ORGANISM  .
COMMENT     
COMMENT     ApEinfo:methylated:1
FEATURES             Location/Qualifiers
     misc_feature    1553..1627
                     /label=SGX3
                     /ApEinfo_fwdcolor=#aefcff
                     /ApEinfo_revcolor=#aefcff
                     /ApEinfo_graphicformat=arrow_data {{0 1 2 0 0 -1} {} 0}
                     width 5 offset 0
     misc_feature    591..650
                     /label=MCS
                     /ApEinfo_fwdcolor=#ffff66
                     /ApEinfo_revcolor=#ffff66
                     /ApEinfo_graphicformat=arrow_data {{0 1 2 0 0 -1} {} 0}
                     width 5 offset 0
     misc_feature    2576..3031
                     /label=f1 single-strand DNA origin
                     /ApEinfo_fwdcolor=cyan
                     /ApEinfo_revcolor=green
                     /ApEinfo_graphicformat=arrow_data {{0 1 2 0 0 -1} {} 0}
                     width 5 offset 0
     misc_feature    3093..3121
                     /label=Bacterial promoterfor expression of KanR gene
                     /ApEinfo_fwdcolor=#6666fe
                     /ApEinfo_revcolor=green
                     /ApEinfo_graphicformat=arrow_data {{0 1 2 0 0 -1} {} 0}
                     width 5 offset 0
     misc_feature    3205..3434
                     /label=SV40 early promoter
                     /ApEinfo_fwdcolor=#7ffe07
                     /ApEinfo_revcolor=green
                     /ApEinfo_graphicformat=arrow_data {{0 1 2 0 0 -1} {} 0}
                     width 5 offset 0
     misc_feature    4586..4604
                     /label=HSV thymidine kinase polyadenylation signal
                     /ApEinfo_fwdcolor=cyan
                     /ApEinfo_revcolor=green
                     /ApEinfo_graphicformat=arrow_data {{0 1 2 0 0 -1} {} 0}
                     width 5 offset 0
     misc_feature    662..1552
                     /label=Halo7
                     /ApEinfo_fwdcolor=#acf999
                     /ApEinfo_revcolor=#acf999
                     /ApEinfo_graphicformat=arrow_data {{0 1 2 0 0 -1} {} 0}
                     width 5 offset 0
     misc_feature    1..588
                     /label=CMV immediate early promoter
                     /ApEinfo_fwdcolor=#0f7ffe
                     /ApEinfo_revcolor=green
                     /ApEinfo_graphicformat=arrow_data {{0 1 2 0 0 -1} {} 0}
                     width 5 offset 0
     misc_feature    2479..2513
                     /label=SV40 early mRNA polyadenylation signal
                     /ApEinfo_fwdcolor=#fc8008
                     /ApEinfo_revcolor=green
                     /ApEinfo_graphicformat=arrow_data {{0 1 2 0 0 -1} {} 0}
                     width 5 offset 0
     misc_feature    3372..3507
                     /label=SV40 origin of replication
                     /ApEinfo_fwdcolor=#cc66fe
                     /ApEinfo_revcolor=green
                     /ApEinfo_graphicformat=arrow_data {{0 1 2 0 0 -1} {} 0}
                     width 5 offset 0
     misc_feature    3556..4350
                     /label=Kanamycin/neomycin resistance gene
                     /ApEinfo_fwdcolor=#fc6665
                     /ApEinfo_revcolor=green
                     /ApEinfo_graphicformat=arrow_data {{0 1 2 0 0 -1} {} 0}
                     width 5 offset 0
     misc_feature    4935..5577
                     /label=pUC plasmid replication origin
                     /ApEinfo_fwdcolor=cyan
                     /ApEinfo_revcolor=green
                     /ApEinfo_graphicformat=arrow_data {{0 1 2 0 0 -1} {} 0}
                     width 5 offset 0
     misc_feature    1634..2326
                     /label=human Zyxin (NM_001010972.1) N terminal deletion
                     [344S-572T]
                     /ApEinfo_fwdcolor=#ffa3b6
                     /ApEinfo_revcolor=#ffa3b6
                     /ApEinfo_graphicformat=arrow_data {{0 1 2 0 0 -1} {} 0}
                     width 5 offset 0
ORIGIN
        1 TAGTTATTAA TAGTAATCAA TTACGGGGTC ATTAGTTCAT AGCCCATATA TGGAGTTCCG
       61 CGTTACATAA CTTACGGTAA ATGGCCCGCC TGGCTGACCG CCCAACGACC CCCGCCCATT
      121 GACGTCAATA ATGACGTATG TTCCCATAGT AACGCCAATA GGGACTTTCC ATTGACGTCA
      181 ATGGGTGGAG TATTTACGGT AAACTGCCCA CTTGGCAGTA CATCAAGTGT ATCATATGCC
      241 AAGTACGCCC CCTATTGACG TCAATGACGG TAAATGGCCC GCCTGGCATT ATGCCCAGTA
      301 CATGACCTTA TGGGACTTTC CTACTTGGCA GTACATCTAC GTATTAGTCA TCGCTATTAC
      361 CATGGTGATG CGGTTTTGGC AGTACATCAA TGGGCGTGGA TAGCGGTTTG ACTCACGGGG
      421 ATTTCCAAGT CTCCACCCCA TTGACGTCAA TGGGAGTTTG TTTTGGCACC AAAATCAACG
      481 GGACTTTCCA AAATGTCGTA ACAACTCCGC CCCATTGACG CAAATGGGCG GTAGGCGTGT
      541 ACGGTGGGAG GTCTATATAA GCAGAGCTGG TTTAGTGAAC CGTCAGATCC GCTAGCGCTA
      601 CCGGACTCAG ATCTCGAGCT CAAGCTTCGA ATTCTGCAGT CGACGGTACC GGCGCGCCAG
      661 CATGGCAGAA ATCGGTACTG GCTTTCCATT CGACCCCCAT TATGTGGAAG TCCTGGGCGA
      721 GCGCATGCAC TACGTCGATG TTGGTCCGCG CGATGGCACC CCTGTGCTGT TCCTGCACGG
      781 TAACCCGACC TCCTCCTACG TGTGGCGCAA CATCATCCCG CATGTTGCAC CGACCCATCG
      841 CTGCATTGCT CCAGACCTGA TCGGTATGGG CAAATCCGAC AAACCAGACC TGGGTTATTT
      901 CTTCGACGAC CACGTCCGCT TCATGGATGC CTTCATCGAA GCCCTGGGTC TGGAAGAGGT
      961 CGTCCTGGTC ATTCACGACT GGGGCTCCGC TCTGGGTTTC CACTGGGCCA AGCGCAATCC
     1021 AGAGCGCGTC AAAGGTATTG CATTTATGGA GTTCATCCGC CCTATCCCGA CCTGGGACGA
     1081 ATGGCCAGAA TTTGCCCGCG AGACCTTCCA GGCCTTCCGC ACCACCGACG TCGGCCGCAA
     1141 GCTGATCATC GATCAGAACG TTTTTATCGA GGGTACGCTG CCGATGGGTG TCGTCCGCCC
     1201 GCTGACTGAA GTCGAGATGG ACCATTACCG CGAGCCGTTC CTGAATCCTG TTGACCGCGA
     1261 GCCACTGTGG CGCTTCCCAA ACGAGCTGCC AATCGCCGGT GAGCCAGCGA ACATCGTCGC
     1321 GCTGGTCGAA GAATACATGG ACTGGCTGCA CCAGTCCCCT GTCCCGAAGC TGCTGTTCTG
     1381 GGGCACCCCA GGCGTTCTGA TCCCACCGGC CGAAGCCGCT CGCCTGGCCA AAAGCCTGCC
     1441 TAACTGCAAG GCTGTGGACA TCGGCCCGGG TCTGAATCTG CTGCAAGAAG ACAACCCGGA
     1501 CCTGATCGGC AGCGAGATCG CGCGCTGGCT GTCGACGCTC GAGATTTCCG GCTCCGGACT
     1561 CAGATCTCGA GCTCAAGCTT CGTCAGGAGG CGGTGGCTCA GGAGGCGGTG GCTCAGGAGG
     1621 CGGTGGCACT AGTATGTCCC CTGGGGCCCC AGGGCCCCTG ACTCTGAAGG AGGTGGAGGA
     1681 GCTGGAGCAG CTGACCCAGC AGCTAATGCA GGACATGGAG CATCCTCAGA GGCAGAATGT
     1741 GGCTGTCAAC GAACTCTGCG GCCGATGCCA TCAACCCCTG GCCCGGGCGC AGCCAGCCGT
     1801 CCGCGCTCTA GGGCAGCTGT TCCACATCGC CTGCTTCACC TGCCACCAGT GTGCGCAGCA
     1861 GCTCCAGGGC CAGCAGTTCT ACAGTCTGGA GGGGGCGCCG TACTGCGAGG GCTGTTACAC
     1921 TGACACCCTG GAGAAGTGTA ACACCTGCGG GGAGCCCATC ACTGACCGCA TGCTGAGGGC
     1981 CACGGGCAAG GCCTATCACC CGCACTGCTT CACCTGTGTG GTCTGCGCCC GCCCCCTGGA
     2041 GGGCACCTCC TTCATCGTGG ACCAGGCCAA CCGGCCCCAC TGTGTCCCCG ACTACCACAA
     2101 GCAGTACGCC CCGAGGTGCT CCGTCTGCTC TGAGCCCATC ATGCCTGAGC CTGGCCGAGA
     2161 TGAGACTGTG CGAGTGGTCG CCCTGGACAA GAACTTCCAC ATGAAGTGTT ACAAGTGTGA
     2221 GGACTGCGGG AAGCCCCTGT CGATTGAGGC AGATGACAAT GGCTGCTTCC CCCTGGACGG
     2281 TCACGTGCTC TGTCGGAAGT GCCACACTGC TAGAGCCCAG ACCTAGGCGG CCGCGACTCT
     2341 AGATCATAAT CAGCCATACC ACATTTGTAG AGGTTTTACT TGCTTTAAAA AACCTCCCAC
     2401 ACCTCCCCCT GAACCTGAAA CATAAAATGA ATGCAATTGT TGTTGTTAAC TTGTTTATTG
     2461 CAGCTTATAA TGGTTACAAA TAAAGCAATA GCATCACAAA TTTCACAAAT AAAGCATTTT
     2521 TTTCACTGCA TTCTAGTTGT GGTTTGTCCA AACTCATCAA TGTATCTTAA GGCGTAAATT
     2581 GTAAGCGTTA ATATTTTGTT AAAATTCGCG TTAAATTTTT GTTAAATCAG CTCATTTTTT
     2641 AACCAATAGG CCGAAATCGG CAAAATCCCT TATAAATCAA AAGAATAGAC CGAGATAGGG
     2701 TTGAGTGTTG TTCCAGTTTG GAACAAGAGT CCACTATTAA AGAACGTGGA CTCCAACGTC
     2761 AAAGGNNNNN NNNNNNNNNN NNNNNNNNNN NNNNNNNNNN NNNNNNNNNN NNNNTNNNNN
     2821 NNNNNNNNNN NNNNNNNNNN NNNNNNNNNN NNNNNNNNNN NNNNNNNNNN NNNNNNNNNN
     2881 NNNNNNNNNN NNNNNNNNNN NNNNNNGNNN NNNNNNNNNN NNNNNNNNNN NNNNNNNNNN
     2941 NNNNNNNNNN NNNNNNNNNN NNNNNNNNNN NNNNNNNNNN NNNNNNNNNN NNNNNNNNNN
     3001 NNNNNNNNNN NNNNNNNNNN NNNNNNNNNN NCAGGTGGCA CTTTTCGGGG AAATGTGCGC
     3061 GGAACCCCTA TTTGTTTATT TTTCTAAATA CATTCAAATA TGTATCCGCT CATGAGACAA
     3121 TAACCCTGAT AAATGCTTCA ATAATATTGA AAAAGGAAGA GTCCTGAGGC GGAAAGAACC
     3181 AGCTGTGGAA TGTGTGTCAG TTAGGGTGTG GAAAGTCCCC AGGCTCCCCA GCAGGCAGAA
     3241 GTATGCAAAG CATGCATCTC AATTAGTCAG CAACCAGGTG TGGAAAGTCC CCAGGCTCCC
     3301 CAGCAGGCAG AAGTATGCAA AGCATGCATC TCAATTAGTC AGCAACCATA GTCCCGCCCC
     3361 TAACTCCGCC CATCCCGCCC CTAACTCCGC CCAGTTCCGC CCATTCTCCG CCCCATGGCT
     3421 GACTAATTTT TTTTATTTAT GCAGAGGCCG AGGCCGCCTC GGCCTCTGAG CTATTCCAGA
     3481 AGTAGTGAGG AGGCTTTTTT GGAGGCCTAG GCTTTTGCAA AGATCGATCA AGAGACAGGA
     3541 TGAGGATCGT TTCGCATGAT TGAACAAGAT GGATTGCACG CAGGTTCTCC GGCCGCTTGG
     3601 GTGGAGAGGC TATTCGGCTA TGACTGGGCA CAACAGACAA TCGGCTGCTC TGATGCCGCC
     3661 GTGTTCCGGC TGTCAGCGCA GGGGCGCCCG GTTCTTTTTG TCAAGACCGA CCTGTCCGGT
     3721 GCCCTGAATG AACTGCAAGA CGAGGCAGCG CGGCTATCGT GGCTGGCCAC GACGGGCGTT
     3781 CCTTGCGCAG CTGTGCTCGA CGTTGTCACT GAAGCGGGAA GGGACTGGCT GCTATTGGGC
     3841 GAAGTGCCGG GGCAGGATCT CCTGTCATCT CACCTTGCTC CTGCCGAGAA AGTATCCATC
     3901 ATGGCTGATG CAATGCGGCG GCTGCATACG CTTGATCCGG CTACCTGCCC ATTCGACCAC
     3961 CAAGCGAAAC ATCGCATCGA GCGAGCACGT ACTCGGATGG AAGCCGGTCT TGTCGATCAG
     4021 GATGATCTGG ACGAAGAGCA TCAGGGGCTC GCGCCAGCCG AACTGTTCGC CAGGCTCAAG
     4081 GCGAGCATGC CCGACGGCGA GGATCTCGTC GTGACCCATG GCGATGCCTG CTTGCCGAAT
     4141 ATCATGGTGG AAAATGGCCG CTTTTCTGGA TTCATCGACT GTGGCCGGCT GGGTGTGGCG
     4201 GACCGCTATC AGGACATAGC GTTGGCTACC CGTGATATTG CTGAAGAGCT TGGCGGCGAA
     4261 TGGGCTGACC GCTTCCTCGT GCTTTACGGT ATCGCCGCTC CCGATTCGCA GCGCATCGCC
     4321 TTCTATCGCC TTCTTGACGA GTTCTTCTGA GCGGGACTCT GGGGTTCGAA ATGACCGACC
     4381 AAGCGACGCC CAACCTGCCA TCACGAGATT TCGATTCCAC CGCCGCCTTC TATGAAAGGT
     4441 TGGGCTTCGG AATCGTTTTC CGGGACGCCG GCTGGATGAT CCTCCAGCGC GGGGATCTCA
     4501 TGCTGGAGTT CTTCGCCCAC CCTAGGGGGA GGCTAACTGA AACACGGAAG GAGACAATAC
     4561 CGGAAGGAAC CCGCGCTATG ACGGCAATAA AAAGACAGAA TAAAACGCAC GGTGTTGGGT
     4621 CGTTTGTTCA TAAACGCGGG GTTCGGTCCC AGGGCTGGCA CTCTGTCGAT ACCCCACCGA
     4681 GACCCCATTG GGGCCAATAC GCCCGCGTTT CTTCCTTTTC CCCACCCCAC CCCCCAAGTT
     4741 CGGGTGAAGG CCCAGGGCTC GCAGCCAACG TCGGGGCGGC AGGCCCTGCC ATAGCCTCAG
     4801 GTTACTCATA TATACTTTAG ATTGATTTAA AACTTCATTT TTAATTTAAA AGGATCTAGG
     4861 TGAAGATCCT TTTTGATAAT CTCATGACCA AAATCCCTTA ACGTGAGTTT TCGTTCCACT
     4921 GAGCGTCAGA CCCCGTAGAA AAGATCAAAG GATCTTCTTG AGATCCTTTT TTTCTGCGCG
     4981 TAATCTGCTG CTTGCAAACA AAAAAACCAC CGCTACCAGC GGTGGTTTGT TTGCCGGATC
     5041 AAGAGCTACC AACTCTTTTT CCGAAGGTAA CTGGCTTCAG CAGAGCGCAG ATACCAAATA
     5101 CTGTCCTTCT AGTGTAGCCG TAGTTAGGCC ACCACTTCAA GAACTCTGTA GCACCGCCTA
     5161 CATACCTCGC TCTGCTAATC CTGTTACCAG TGGCTGCTGC CAGTGGCGAT AAGTCGTGTC
     5221 TTACCGGGTT GGACTCAAGA CGATAGTTAC CGGATAAGGC GCAGCGGTCG GGCTGAACGG
     5281 GGGGTTCGTG CACACAGCCC AGCTTGGAGC GAACGACCTA CACCGAACTG AGATACCTAC
     5341 AGCGTGAGCT ATGAGAAAGC GCCACGCTTC CCGAAGGGAG AAAGGCGGAC AGGTATCCGG
     5401 TAAGCGGCAG GGTCGGAACA GGAGAGCGCA CGAGGGAGCT TCCAGGGGGA AACGCCTGGT
     5461 ATCTTTATAG TCCTGTCGGG TTTCGCCACC TCTGACTTGA GCGTCGATTT TTGTGATGCT
     5521 CGTCAGGGGG GCGGAGCCTA TGGAAAAACG CCAGCAACGC GGCCTTTTTA CGGTTCCTGG
     5581 CCTTTTGCTG GCCTTTTGCT CACATGTTCT TTCCTGCGTT ATCCCCTGAT TCTGTGGATA
     5641 ACCGTATTAC CGCCATGCAT    
//
