# Supplementary material for: A nano-liquid hub integrating growth and immune-evasion signaling to promote cell survival
Source: bioRxiv preprint, doi:10.1101/2021.12.30.474523, version 5 (2026-03-18)
Supplement: Supplementary data S1 [file 474523_file08.zip › DataS1_DNAfiles/020_pPBpuro-mEGFP-SG-Zyxin-IDR1-2.gb]

LOCUS       pPBpuro_mEGFP_SG        8816 bp ds-DNA     linear       30-AUG-2020
DEFINITION  .
ACCESSION   
VERSION     
SOURCE      .
  ORGANISM  .
COMMENT     
COMMENT     
COMMENT     ApEinfo:methylated:1
FEATURES             Location/Qualifiers
     misc_feature    3515..4645
                     /label=human Zyxin (NM_001010972.1) C terminal deletion
                     [1M-376Q]
                     /ApEinfo_fwdcolor=#ffa3b6
                     /ApEinfo_revcolor=#ffa3b6
                     /ApEinfo_graphicformat=arrow_data {{0 1 2 0 0 -1} {} 0}
                     width 5 offset 0
     misc_feature    2774..3490
                     /label=mEGFP
                     /ApEinfo_fwdcolor=#acf999
                     /ApEinfo_revcolor=#acf999
                     /ApEinfo_graphicformat=arrow_data {{0 1 2 0 0 -1} {} 0}
                     width 5 offset 0
     misc_feature    3..459
                     /label=f1 origin
                     /ApEinfo_fwdcolor=cyan
                     /ApEinfo_revcolor=green
                     /ApEinfo_graphicformat=arrow_data {{0 1 2 0 0 -1} {} 0}
                     width 5 offset 0
     misc_feature    7087..7527
                     /label=Col E1 origin
                     /ApEinfo_fwdcolor=cyan
                     /ApEinfo_revcolor=green
                     /ApEinfo_graphicformat=arrow_data {{0 1 2 0 0 -1} {} 0}
                     width 5 offset 0
     misc_feature    2747..2762
                     /label=MCS
                     /ApEinfo_fwdcolor=#ffff66
                     /ApEinfo_revcolor=#ffff66
                     /ApEinfo_graphicformat=arrow_data {{0 1 2 0 0 -1} {} 0}
                     width 5 offset 0
     misc_feature    670..983
                     /label=PiggyBac 5' terminal repeat (complement)
                     /ApEinfo_fwdcolor=#fb0106
                     /ApEinfo_revcolor=green
                     /ApEinfo_graphicformat=arrow_data {{0 1 2 0 0 -1} {} 0}
                     width 5 offset 0
     misc_feature    1641..2728
                     /label=CAG promoter with artificial intron
                     /ApEinfo_fwdcolor=#21fe80
                     /ApEinfo_revcolor=green
                     /ApEinfo_graphicformat=arrow_data {{0 1 2 0 0 -1} {} 0}
                     width 5 offset 0
     misc_feature    1373..1670
                     /label=chicken beta actin promoter
                     /ApEinfo_fwdcolor=#0f7ffe
                     /ApEinfo_revcolor=green
                     /ApEinfo_graphicformat=arrow_data {{0 1 2 0 0 -1} {} 0}
                     width 5 offset 0
     misc_feature    2735..2746
                     /label=MCS (BamHI, EcoRI, XhoI, NotI)
                     /ApEinfo_fwdcolor=#800080
                     /ApEinfo_revcolor=green
                     /ApEinfo_graphicformat=arrow_data {{0 1 2 0 0 -1} {} 0}
                     width 5 offset 0
     misc_feature    1147..1391
                     /label=CMV IE (enhancer)
                     /ApEinfo_fwdcolor=#7ffe07
                     /ApEinfo_revcolor=green
                     /ApEinfo_graphicformat=arrow_data {{0 1 2 0 0 -1} {} 0}
                     width 5 offset 0
     misc_feature    7828..8688
                     /label=Ampicillin resistance gene
                     /ApEinfo_fwdcolor=cyan
                     /ApEinfo_revcolor=green
                     /ApEinfo_graphicformat=arrow_data {{0 1 2 0 0 -1} {} 0}
                     width 5 offset 0
     misc_feature    4646..4653
                     /label=MCS (BamHI, EcoRI, XhoI, NotI)(1)
                     /ApEinfo_label=MCS (BamHI, EcoRI, XhoI, NotI)
                     /ApEinfo_fwdcolor=#800080
                     /ApEinfo_revcolor=green
                     /ApEinfo_graphicformat=arrow_data {{0 1 2 0 0 -1} {} 0}
                     width 5 offset 0
     misc_feature    4663..5272
                     /label=IRES sequence from ECMV
                     /ApEinfo_fwdcolor=#0f7ffe
                     /ApEinfo_revcolor=green
                     /ApEinfo_graphicformat=arrow_data {{0 1 2 0 0 -1} {} 0}
                     width 5 offset 0
     misc_feature    5274..5873
                     /label=puromycin-N-acetyl-transferase
                     /ApEinfo_fwdcolor=#21fe80
                     /ApEinfo_revcolor=green
                     /ApEinfo_graphicformat=arrow_data {{0 1 2 0 0 -1} {} 0}
                     width 5 offset 0
     misc_feature    5906..6130
                     /label=polyA_signal_sequence
                     /ApEinfo_fwdcolor=#fc8008
                     /ApEinfo_revcolor=green
                     /ApEinfo_graphicformat=arrow_data {{0 1 2 0 0 -1} {} 0}
                     width 5 offset 0
     misc_feature    6350..6591
                     /label=PiggyBac
                     3'ÃÂÃÂÃÂÃÂÃÂÃÂÃÂÃÂÃÂÃÂÃÂÃÂÃÂÃÂ
                     ÃÂÃÂÃÂÃÂÃÂÃÂÃÂÃÂÃ
                     /ApEinfo_fwdcolor=#fb0106
                     /ApEinfo_revcolor=green
                     /ApEinfo_graphicformat=arrow_data {{0 1 2 0 0 -1} {} 0}
                     width 5 offset 0
     misc_feature    3491..3508
                     /label=SG
                     /ApEinfo_fwdcolor=#aefcff
                     /ApEinfo_revcolor=#aefcff
                     /ApEinfo_graphicformat=arrow_data {{0 1 2 0 0 -1} {} 0}
                     width 5 offset 0
ORIGIN
        1 CTAAATTGTA AGCGTTAATA TTTTGTTAAA ATTCGCGTTA AATTTTTGTT AAATCAGCTC
       61 ATTTTTTAAC CAATAGGCCG AAATCGGCAA AATCCCTTAT AAATCAAAAG AATAGACCGA
      121 GATAGGGTTG AGTGTTGTTC CAGTTTGGAA CAAGAGTCCA CTATTAAAGA ACGTGGACTC
      181 CAACGTCAAA GGNNNNNNNN NNNNNNNNNN NNNNNNNNNN NNNNNNNNNN NNNNNNNNNN
      241 NTNNNNNNNN NNNNNNNNNN NNNNNNNNNN NNNNNNNNNN NNNNNNNNNN NNNNNNNNNN
      301 NNNNNNNNNN NNNNNNNNNN NNNNNNNNNN NNNGNNNNNN NNNNNNNNNN NNNNNNNNNN
      361 NNNNNNNNNN NNNNNNNNNN NNNNNNNNNN NNNNNNNNNN NNNNNNNNNN NNNNNNNNNN
      421 NNNNNNNNNN NNNNNNNNNN NNNNNNNNNN NNNNNNNNCC CATTCGCCAT TCAGGCTGCG
      481 CAACTGTTGG GAAGGGCGAT CGGTGCGGGC CTCTTCGCTA TTACGCCAGC TGGCGAAAGG
      541 GGGATGTGCT GCAAGGCGAT TAAGTTGGGT AACGCCAGGG TTTTCCCAGT CACGACGTTG
      601 TAAAACGACG GCCAGTGAGC GCGCGTAATA CGACTCACTA TAGGGCGAAT TGGGGCGCGC
      661 CATTCTAGAT TAACCCTAGA AAGATAGTCT GCGTAAAATT GACGCATGCA TTCTTGAAAT
      721 ATTGCTCTCT CTTTCTAAAT AGCGCGAATC CGTCGCTGTG CATTTAGGAC ATCTCAGTCG
      781 CCGCTTGGAG CTCCCGTGAG GCGTGCTTGT CAATGCGGTA AGTGTCACTG ATTTTGAACT
      841 ATAACGACCG CGTGAGTCAA AATGACGCAT GATTATCTTT TACGTGACTT TTAAGATTTA
      901 ACTCATACGA TAATTATATT GTTATTTCAT GTTCTACTTA CGTGATAACT TATTATATAT
      961 ATATTTTCTT GTTATAGATA TCAACTAGAA TGCTAGCATG GGCCCATCTC GACATTGATT
     1021 ATTGACTAGT TATTAATAGT AATCAATTAC GGGGTCATTA GTTCATAGCC CATATATGGA
     1081 GTTCCGCGTT ACATAACTTA CGGTAAATGG CCCGCCTGGC TGACCGCCCA ACGACCCCCG
     1141 CCCATTGACG TCAATAATGA CGTATGTTCC CATAGTAACG CCAATAGGGA CTTTCCATTG
     1201 ACGTCAATGG GTGGACTATT TACGGTAAAC TGCCCACTTG GCAGTACATC AAGTGTATCA
     1261 TATGCCAAGT ACGCCCCCTA TTGACGTCAA TGACGGTAAA TGGCCCGCCT GGCATTATGC
     1321 CCAGTACATG ACCTTATGGG ACTTTCCTAC TTGGCAGTAC ATCTACGTAT TAGTCATCGC
     1381 TATTACCATG GGTCGAGGTG AGCCCCACGT TCTGCTTCAC TCTCCCCATC TCCCCCCCCT
     1441 CCCCACCCCC AATTTTGTAT TTATTTATTT TTTAATTATT TTGTGCAGCG ATGGGGGCGG
     1501 GGGGGGGGGG GGCGCGCGCC AGGCGGGGCG GGGCGGGGCG AGGGGCGGGG CGGGGCGAGG
     1561 CGGAGAGGTG CGGCGGCAGC CAATCAGAGC GGCGCGCTCC GAAAGTTTCC TTTTATGGCG
     1621 AGGCGGCGGC GGCGGCGGCC CTATAAAAAG CGAAGCGCGC GGCGGGCGGG AGTCGCTGCG
     1681 TTGCCTTCGC CCCGTGCCCC GCTCCGCGCC GCCTCGCGCC GCCCGCCCCG GCTCTGACTG
     1741 ACCGCGTTAC TCCCACAGGT GAGCGGGCGG GACGGCCCTT CTCCTCCGGG CTGTAATTAG
     1801 CGCTTGGTTT AATGACGGCT CGTTTCTTTT CTGTGGCTGC GTGAAAGCCT TAAAGGGCTC
     1861 CGGGAGGGCC CTTTGTGCGG GGGGGAGCGG CTCGGGGGGT GCGTGCGTGT GTGTGTGCGT
     1921 GGGGAGCGCC GCGTGCGGCC CGCGCTGCCC GGCGGCTGTG AGCGCTGCGG GCGCGGCGCG
     1981 GGGCTTTGTG CGCTCCGCGT GTGCGCGAGG GGAGCGCGGC CGGGGGCGGT GCCCCGCGGT
     2041 GCGGGGGGGC TGCGAGGGGA ACAAAGGCTG CGTGCGGGGT GTGTGCGTGG GGGGGTGAGC
     2101 AGGGGGTGTG GGCGCGGCGG TCGGGCTGTA ACCCCCCCCT GCACCCCCCT CCCCGAGTTG
     2161 CTGAGCACGG CCCGGCTTCG GGTGCGGGGC TCCGTGCGGG GCGTGGCGCG GGGCTCGCCG
     2221 TGCCGGGCGG GGGGTGGCGG CAGGTGGGGG TGCCGGGCGG GGCGGGGCCG CCTCGGGCCG
     2281 GGGAGGGCTC GGGGGAGGGG CGCGGCGGCC CCGGAGCGCC GGCGGCTGTC GAGGCGCGGC
     2341 GAGCCGCAGC CATTGCCTTT TATGGTAATC GTGCGAGAGG GCGCAGGGAC TTCCTTTGTC
     2401 CCAAATCTGT GCGGAGCCGA AATCTGGGAG GCGCCGCCGC ACCCCCTCTA GCGGGCGCGG
     2461 GGCGAAGCGG TGCGGCGCCG GCAGGAAGGA AATGGGCGGG GAGGGCCTTC GTGCGTCGCC
     2521 GCGCCGCCGT CCCCTTCTCC CTCTCCAGCC TCGGGGCTGT CCGCGGGGGG ACGGCTGCCT
     2581 TCGGGGGGGA CGGGGCAGGG CGGGGTTCGG CTTCTGGCGT GTGACCGGCG GCTCTAGAGC
     2641 CTCTGCTAAC CATGTTCATG CCTTCTTCTT TTTCCTACAG CTCCTGGGCA ACGTGCTGGT
     2701 TATTGTGCTG TCTCATCATT TTGGCAAAGA ATTGGGATCC GAATTCTGCA GTCGACGGTA
     2761 CCGGCGCGCC AGCATGGTGA GCAAGGGCGA GGAGCTGTTC ACCGGGGTGG TGCCCATCCT
     2821 GGTCGAGCTG GACGGCGACG TAAACGGCCA CAAGTTCAGC GTGTCCGGCG AGGGCGAGGG
     2881 CGATGCCACC TACGGCAAGC TGACCCTGAA GTTCATCTGC ACCACCGGCA AGCTGCCCGT
     2941 GCCCTGGCCC ACCCTCGTGA CCACCCTGAC CTACGGCGTG CAGTGCTTCA GCCGCTACCC
     3001 CGACCACATG AAGCAGCACG ACTTCTTCAA GTCCGCCATG CCCGAAGGCT ACGTCCAGGA
     3061 GCGCACCATC TTCTTCAAGG ACGACGGCAA CTACAAGACC CGCGCCGAGG TGAAGTTCGA
     3121 GGGCGACACC CTGGTGAACC GCATCGAGCT GAAGGGCATC GACTTCAAGG AGGACGGCAA
     3181 CATCCTGGGG CACAAGCTGG AGTACAACTA CAACAGCCAC AACGTCTATA TCATGGCCGA
     3241 CAAGCAGAAG AACGGCATCA AGGTGAACTT CAAGATCCGC CACAACATCG AGGACGGCAG
     3301 CGTGCAGCTC GCCGACCACT ACCAGCAGAA CACCCCCATC GGCGACGGCC CCGTGCTGCT
     3361 GCCCGACAAC CACTACCTGA GCACCCAGTC CAAGCTGAGC AAAGACCCCA ACGAGAAGCG
     3421 CGATCACATG GTCCTGCTGG AGTTCGTGAC CGCCGCCGGG ATCACTCTCG GCATGGACGA
     3481 GCTGTACAAG TCTGGCGGCG GTGGTTCTAC TAGTATGGCG GCCCCCCGCC CGTCTCCCGC
     3541 GATCTCCGTT TCGGTCTCGG CTCCGGCTTT TTACGCCCCG CAGAAGAAGT TCGGCCCTGT
     3601 GGTGGCCCCA AAGCCCAAAG TGAATCCCTT CCGGCCCGGG GACAGCGAGC CTCCCCCGGC
     3661 ACCCGGGGCC CAGCGCGCAC AGATGGGCCG GGTGGGCGAG ATTCCCCCGC CGCCCCCGGA
     3721 AGACTTTCCC CTGCCTCCAC CTCCCCTTGC TGGGGATGGC GACGATGCAG AGGGTGCTCT
     3781 GGGAGGTGCC TTCCCGCCGC CCCCTCCCCC GATCGAGGAA TCATTTCCCC CTGCGCCTCT
     3841 GGAGGAGGAG ATCTTCCCTT CCCCGCCGCC TCCTCCGGAG GAGGAGGGAG GGCCTGAGGC
     3901 CCCCATACCG CCCCCACCAC AGCCCAGGGA GAAGGTGAGC AGTATTGATT TGGAGATCGA
     3961 CTCTCTGTCC TCACTGCTGG ATGACATGAC CAAGAATGAT CCTTTCAAAG CCCGGGTGTC
     4021 ATCTGGATAT GTGCCCCCAC CAGTGGCCAC TCCATTCAGT TCCAAGTCCA GTACCAAGCC
     4081 TGCAGCCGGG GGCACAGCAC CCCTGCCTCC TTGGAAGTCC CCTTCCAGCT CCCAGCCTCT
     4141 GCCCCAGGTT CCGGCTCCGG CTCAGAGCCA GACACAGTTC CATGTTCAGC CCCAGCCCCA
     4201 GCCCAAGCCT CAGGTCCAAC TCCATGTCCA GTCCCAGACC CAGCCTGTGT CTTTGGCTAA
     4261 CACCCAGCCC CGAGGGCCCC CAGCCTCATC TCCGGCTCCA GCCCCTAAGT TTTCTCCAGT
     4321 GACTCCTAAG TTTACTCCTG TGGCTTCCAA GTTCAGTCCT GGAGCCCCAG GTGGATCTGG
     4381 GTCACAACCA AATCAAAAAT TGGGGCACCC CGAAGCTCTT TCTGCTGGCA CAGGCTCCCC
     4441 TCAACCTCCC AGCTTCACCT ATGCCCAGCA GAGGGAGAAG CCCCGAGTGC AGGAGAAGCA
     4501 GCACCCCGTG CCCCCACCGG CTCAGAACCA AAACCAGGTG CGCTCCCCTG GGGCCCCAGG
     4561 GCCCCTGACT CTGAAGGAGG TGGAGGAGCT GGAGCAGCTG ACCCAGCAGC TAATGCAGGA
     4621 CATGGAGCAT CCTCAGAGGC AGTAGGCGGC CGCTCTAGAG TCAACTAACT TAAGCTAGCA
     4681 ACGGTTTCCC TCTAGCGGGA TCAATTCCGC CCCCCCCCCC TAACGTTACT GGCCGAAGCC
     4741 GCTTGGAATA AGGCCGGTGT GCGTTTGTCT ATATGTTATT TTCCACCATA TTGCCGTCTT
     4801 TTGGCAATGT GAGGGCCCGG AAACCTGGCC CTGTCTTCTT GACGAGCATT CCTAGGGGTC
     4861 TTTCCCCTCT CGCCAAAGGA ATGCAAGGTC TGTTGAATGT CGTGAAGGAA GCAGTTCCTC
     4921 TGGAAGCTTC TTGAAGACAA ACAACGTCTG TAGCGACCCT TTGCAGGCAG CGGAACCCCC
     4981 CACCTGGCGA CAGGTGCCTC TGCGGCCAAA AGCCACGTGT ATAAGATACA CCTGCAAAGG
     5041 CGGCACAACC CCAGTGCCAC GTTGTGAGTT GGATAGTTGT GGAAAGAGTC AAATGGCTCT
     5101 CCTCAAGCGT ATTCAACAAG GGGCTGAAGG ATGCCCAGAA GGTACCCCAT TGTATGGGAT
     5161 CTGATCTGGG GCCTCGGTGC ACATGCTTTA CATGTGTTTA GTCGAGGTTA AAAAACGTCT
     5221 AGGCCCCCCG AACCACGGGG ACGTGGTTTT CCTTTGAAAA ACACGATAAT ACCATGACCG
     5281 AGTACAAGCC CACGGTGCGC CTCGCCACCC GCGACGACGT CCCCAGGGCC GTACGCACCC
     5341 TCGCCGCCGC GTTCGCCGAC TACCCCGCCA CGCGCCACAC CGTCGATCCG GACCGCCACA
     5401 TCGAGCGGGT CACCGAGCTG CAAGAACTCT TCCTCACGCG CGTCGGGCTC GACATCGGCA
     5461 AGGTGTGGGT CGCGGACGAC GGCGCCGCGG TGGCGGTCTG GACCACGCCG GAGAGCGTCG
     5521 AAGCGGGGGC GGTGTTCGCC GAGATCGGCC CGCGCATGGC CGAGTTGAGC GGTTCCCGGC
     5581 TGGCCGCGCA GCAACAGATG GAAGGCCTCC TGGCGCCGCA CCGGCCCAAG GAGCCCGCGT
     5641 GGTTCCTGGC CACCGTCGGC GTCTCGCCCG ACCACCAGGG CAAGGGTCTG GGCAGCGCCG
     5701 TCGTGCTCCC CGGAGTGGAG GCGGCCGAGC GCGCCGGGGT GCCCGCCTTC CTGGAGACCT
     5761 CCGCGCCCCG CAACCTCCCC TTCTACGAGC GGCTCGGCTT CACCGTCACC GCCGACGTCG
     5821 AGTGCCCGAA GGACCGCGCG ACCTGGTGCA TGACCCGCAA GCCCGGTGCC TGATCGATGA
     5881 TCTAGAGCTC GCTGATCAGC CTCGACTGTG CCTTCTAGTT GCCAGCCATC TGTTGTTTGC
     5941 CCCTCCCCCG TGCCTTCCTT GACCCTGGAA GGTGCCACTC CCACTGTCCT TTCCTAATAA
     6001 AATGAGGAAA TTGCATCGCA TTGTCTGAGT AGGTGTCATT CTATTCTGGG GGGTGGGGTG
     6061 GGGCAGGACA GCAAGGGGGA GGATTGGGAA GACAATAGCA GGCATGCTGG GGATGCGGTG
     6121 GGCTCTATGG CTTCTGAGGC GGAAAGAACC TGCAGCCCAA GCTTGGCGTA ATCATGGTCA
     6181 TAGCTGTTTC CTGTGTGAAA TTGTTATCCG CTCACAATTC CACACAACAT ACGAGCCGGA
     6241 AGCATAAAGT GTAAAGCCTG GGGTGCCTAA TGAGTGAGCT AACTCACATT AATTGCGTTG
     6301 CGCTCACTGC CCGCTTTCCA GTCGGGAAAC CTGTCGTGCC AGCGGATCTT AAAAGTTTTG
     6361 TTACTTTATA GAAGAAATTT TGAGTTTTTG TTTTTTTTTA ATAAATAAAT AAACATAAAT
     6421 AAATTGTTTG TTGAATTTAT TATTAGTATG TAAGTGTAAA TATAATAAAA CTTAATATCT
     6481 ATTCAAATTA ATAAATAAAC CTCGATATAC AGACCGATAA AACACATGCG TCAATTTTAC
     6541 GCATGATTAT CTTTAACGTA CGTCACAATA TGATTATCTT TCTAGGGTTA ATCTAGTATA
     6601 CGCGTTTAAT TAATCCAGCT TTTGTTCCCT TTAGTGAGGG TTAATTGCGC GCTTGGCGTA
     6661 ATCATGGTCA TAGCTGTTTC CTGTGTGAAA TTGTTATCCG CTCACAATTC CACACAACAT
     6721 ACGAGCCGGA AGCATAAAGT GTAAAGCCTG GGGTGCCTAA TGAGTGAGCT AACTCACATT
     6781 AATTGCGTTG CGCTCACTGC CCGCTTTCCA GTCGGGAAAC CTGTCGTGCC AGCTGCATTA
     6841 ATGAATCGGC CAACGCGCGG GGAGAGGCGG TTTGCGTATT GGGCGCTCTT CCGCTTCCTC
     6901 GCTCACTGAC TCGCTGCGCT CGGTCGTTCG GCTGCGGCGA GCGGTATCAG CTCACTCAAA
     6961 GGCGGTAATA CGGTTATCCA CAGAATCAGG GGATAACGCA GGAAAGAACA TGTGAGCAAA
     7021 AGGCCAGCAA AAGGCCAGGA ACCGTAAAAA GGCCGCGTTG CTGGCGTTTT TCCATAGGCT
     7081 CCGCCCCCCT GACGAGCATC ACAAAAATCG ACGCTCAAGT CAGAGGTGGC GAAACCCGAC
     7141 AGGACTATAA AGATACCAGG CGTTTCCCCC TGGAAGCTCC CTCGTGCGCT CTCCTGTTCC
     7201 GACCCTGCCG CTTACCGGAT ACCTGTCCGC CTTTCTCCCT TCGGGAAGCG TGGCGCTTTC
     7261 TCATAGCTCA CGCTGTAGGT ATCTCAGTTC GGTGTAGGTC GTTCGCTCCA AGCTGGGCTG
     7321 TGTGCACGAA CCCCCCGTTC AGCCCGACCG CTGCGCCTTA TCCGGTAACT ATCGTCTTGA
     7381 GTCCAACCCG GTAAGACACG ACTTATCGCC ACTGGCAGCA GCCACTGGTA ACAGGATTAG
     7441 CAGAGCGAGG TATGTAGGCG GTGCTACAGA GTTCTTGAAG TGGTGGCCTA ACTACGGCTA
     7501 CACTAGAAGG ACAGTATTTG GTATCTGCGC TCTGCTGAAG CCAGTTACCT TCGGAAAAAG
     7561 AGTTGGTAGC TCTTGATCCG GCAAACAAAC CACCGCTGGT AGCGGTGGTT TTTTTGTTTG
     7621 CAAGCAGCAG ATTACGCGCA GAAAAAAAGG ATCTCAAGAA GATCCTTTGA TCTTTTCTAC
     7681 GGGGTCTGAC GCTCAGTGGA ACGAAAACTC ACGTTAAGGG ATTTTGGTCA TGAGATTATC
     7741 AAAAAGGATC TTCACCTAGA TCCTTTTAAA TTAAAAATGA AGTTTTAAAT CAATCTAAAG
     7801 TATATATGAG TAAACTTGGT CTGACAGTTA CCAATGCTTA ATCAGTGAGG CACCTATCTC
     7861 AGCGATCTGT CTATTTCGTT CATCCATAGT TGCCTGACTC CCCGTCGTGT AGATAACTAC
     7921 GATACGGGAG GGCTTACCAT CTGGCCCCAG TGCTGCAATG ATACCGCGAG ACCCACGCTC
     7981 ACCGGCTCCA GATTTATCAG CAATAAACCA GCCAGCCGGA AGGGCCGAGC GCAGAAGTGG
     8041 TCCTGCAACT TTATCCGCCT CCATCCAGTC TATTAATTGT TGCCGGGAAG CTAGAGTAAG
     8101 TAGTTCGCCA GTTAATAGTT TGCGCAACGT TGTTGCCATT GCTACAGGCA TCGTGGTGTC
     8161 ACGCTCGTCG TTTGGTATGG CTTCATTCAG CTCCGGTTCC CAACGATCAA GGCGAGTTAC
     8221 ATGATCCCCC ATGTTGTGCA AAAAAGCGGT TAGCTCCTTC GGTCCTCCGA TCGTTGTCAG
     8281 AAGTAAGTTG GCCGCAGTGT TATCACTCAT GGTTATGGCA GCACTGCATA ATTCTCTTAC
     8341 TGTCATGCCA TCCGTAAGAT GCTTTTCTGT GACTGGTGAG TACTCAACCA AGTCATTCTG
     8401 AGAATAGTGT ATGCGGCGAC CGAGTTGCTC TTGCCCGGCG TCAATACGGG ATAATACCGC
     8461 GCCACATAGC AGAACTTTAA AAGTGCTCAT CATTGGAAAA CGTTCTTCGG GGCGAAAACT
     8521 CTCAAGGATC TTACCGCTGT TGAGATCCAG TTCGATGTAA CCCACTCGTG CACCCAACTG
     8581 ATCTTCAGCA TCTTTTACTT TCACCAGCGT TTCTGGGTGA GCAAAAACAG GAAGGCAAAA
     8641 TGCCGCAAAA AAGGGAATAA GGGCGACACG GAAATGTTGA ATACTCATAC TCTTCCTTTT
     8701 TCAATATTAT TGAAGCATTT ATCAGGGTTA TTGTCTCATG AGCGGATACA TATTTGAATG
     8761 TATTTAGAAA AATAAACAAA TAGGGGTTCC GCGCACATTT CCCCGAAAAG TGCCAC
//
