# Supplementary material for: A nano-liquid hub integrating growth and immune-evasion signaling to promote cell survival
Source: bioRxiv preprint, doi:10.1101/2021.12.30.474523, version 5 (2026-03-18)
Supplement: Supplementary data S1 [file 474523_file08.zip › DataS1_DNAfiles/021_pEGFPN1-mEGFP-SG-Zyxin-IDR1-2.gb]

LOCUS       pEGFPN1_mEGFP_SG        5867 bp ds-DNA     linear       30-AUG-2020
DEFINITION  .
ACCESSION   
VERSION     
SOURCE      .
  ORGANISM  .
COMMENT     
COMMENT     ApEinfo:methylated:1
FEATURES             Location/Qualifiers
     misc_feature    1403..2533
                     /label=human Zyxin (NM_001010972.1) C terminal deletion
                     [1M-376Q]
                     /ApEinfo_fwdcolor=#ffa3b6
                     /ApEinfo_revcolor=#ffa3b6
                     /ApEinfo_graphicformat=arrow_data {{0 1 2 0 0 -1} {} 0}
                     width 5 offset 0
     misc_feature    662..1378
                     /label=mEGFP
                     /ApEinfo_fwdcolor=#acf999
                     /ApEinfo_revcolor=#acf999
                     /ApEinfo_graphicformat=arrow_data {{0 1 2 0 0 -1} {} 0}
                     width 5 offset 0
     misc_feature    591..650
                     /label=MCS
                     /ApEinfo_fwdcolor=#ffff66
                     /ApEinfo_revcolor=#ffff66
                     /ApEinfo_graphicformat=arrow_data {{0 1 2 0 0 -1} {} 0}
                     width 5 offset 0
     misc_feature    2783..3238
                     /label=f1 single-strand DNA origin
                     /ApEinfo_fwdcolor=cyan
                     /ApEinfo_revcolor=green
                     /ApEinfo_graphicformat=arrow_data {{0 1 2 0 0 -1} {} 0}
                     width 5 offset 0
     misc_feature    3300..3328
                     /label=Bacterial promoterfor expression of KanR gene
                     /ApEinfo_fwdcolor=#6666fe
                     /ApEinfo_revcolor=green
                     /ApEinfo_graphicformat=arrow_data {{0 1 2 0 0 -1} {} 0}
                     width 5 offset 0
     misc_feature    3412..3641
                     /label=SV40 early promoter
                     /ApEinfo_fwdcolor=#7ffe07
                     /ApEinfo_revcolor=green
                     /ApEinfo_graphicformat=arrow_data {{0 1 2 0 0 -1} {} 0}
                     width 5 offset 0
     misc_feature    4793..4811
                     /label=HSV thymidine kinase polyadenylation signal
                     /ApEinfo_fwdcolor=cyan
                     /ApEinfo_revcolor=green
                     /ApEinfo_graphicformat=arrow_data {{0 1 2 0 0 -1} {} 0}
                     width 5 offset 0
     misc_feature    1..588
                     /label=CMV immediate early promoter
                     /ApEinfo_fwdcolor=#0f7ffe
                     /ApEinfo_revcolor=green
                     /ApEinfo_graphicformat=arrow_data {{0 1 2 0 0 -1} {} 0}
                     width 5 offset 0
     misc_feature    2686..2720
                     /label=SV40 early mRNA polyadenylation signal
                     /ApEinfo_fwdcolor=#fc8008
                     /ApEinfo_revcolor=green
                     /ApEinfo_graphicformat=arrow_data {{0 1 2 0 0 -1} {} 0}
                     width 5 offset 0
     misc_feature    3579..3714
                     /label=SV40 origin of replication
                     /ApEinfo_fwdcolor=#cc66fe
                     /ApEinfo_revcolor=green
                     /ApEinfo_graphicformat=arrow_data {{0 1 2 0 0 -1} {} 0}
                     width 5 offset 0
     misc_feature    3763..4557
                     /label=Kanamycin/neomycin resistance gene
                     /ApEinfo_fwdcolor=#fc6665
                     /ApEinfo_revcolor=green
                     /ApEinfo_graphicformat=arrow_data {{0 1 2 0 0 -1} {} 0}
                     width 5 offset 0
     misc_feature    5142..5784
                     /label=pUC plasmid replication origin
                     /ApEinfo_fwdcolor=cyan
                     /ApEinfo_revcolor=green
                     /ApEinfo_graphicformat=arrow_data {{0 1 2 0 0 -1} {} 0}
                     width 5 offset 0
     misc_feature    1379..1396
                     /label=SG
                     /ApEinfo_fwdcolor=#aefcff
                     /ApEinfo_revcolor=#aefcff
                     /ApEinfo_graphicformat=arrow_data {{0 1 2 0 0 -1} {} 0}
                     width 5 offset 0
ORIGIN
        1 TAGTTATTAA TAGTAATCAA TTACGGGGTC ATTAGTTCAT AGCCCATATA TGGAGTTCCG
       61 CGTTACATAA CTTACGGTAA ATGGCCCGCC TGGCTGACCG CCCAACGACC CCCGCCCATT
      121 GACGTCAATA ATGACGTATG TTCCCATAGT AACGCCAATA GGGACTTTCC ATTGACGTCA
      181 ATGGGTGGAG TATTTACGGT AAACTGCCCA CTTGGCAGTA CATCAAGTGT ATCATATGCC
      241 AAGTACGCCC CCTATTGACG TCAATGACGG TAAATGGCCC GCCTGGCATT ATGCCCAGTA
      301 CATGACCTTA TGGGACTTTC CTACTTGGCA GTACATCTAC GTATTAGTCA TCGCTATTAC
      361 CATGGTGATG CGGTTTTGGC AGTACATCAA TGGGCGTGGA TAGCGGTTTG ACTCACGGGG
      421 ATTTCCAAGT CTCCACCCCA TTGACGTCAA TGGGAGTTTG TTTTGGCACC AAAATCAACG
      481 GGACTTTCCA AAATGTCGTA ACAACTCCGC CCCATTGACG CAAATGGGCG GTAGGCGTGT
      541 ACGGTGGGAG GTCTATATAA GCAGAGCTGG TTTAGTGAAC CGTCAGATCC GCTAGCGCTA
      601 CCGGACTCAG ATCTCGAGCT CAAGCTTCGA ATTCTGCAGT CGACGGTACC GGCGCGCCAG
      661 CATGGTGAGC AAGGGCGAGG AGCTGTTCAC CGGGGTGGTG CCCATCCTGG TCGAGCTGGA
      721 CGGCGACGTA AACGGCCACA AGTTCAGCGT GTCCGGCGAG GGCGAGGGCG ATGCCACCTA
      781 CGGCAAGCTG ACCCTGAAGT TCATCTGCAC CACCGGCAAG CTGCCCGTGC CCTGGCCCAC
      841 CCTCGTGACC ACCCTGACCT ACGGCGTGCA GTGCTTCAGC CGCTACCCCG ACCACATGAA
      901 GCAGCACGAC TTCTTCAAGT CCGCCATGCC CGAAGGCTAC GTCCAGGAGC GCACCATCTT
      961 CTTCAAGGAC GACGGCAACT ACAAGACCCG CGCCGAGGTG AAGTTCGAGG GCGACACCCT
     1021 GGTGAACCGC ATCGAGCTGA AGGGCATCGA CTTCAAGGAG GACGGCAACA TCCTGGGGCA
     1081 CAAGCTGGAG TACAACTACA ACAGCCACAA CGTCTATATC ATGGCCGACA AGCAGAAGAA
     1141 CGGCATCAAG GTGAACTTCA AGATCCGCCA CAACATCGAG GACGGCAGCG TGCAGCTCGC
     1201 CGACCACTAC CAGCAGAACA CCCCCATCGG CGACGGCCCC GTGCTGCTGC CCGACAACCA
     1261 CTACCTGAGC ACCCAGTCCA AGCTGAGCAA AGACCCCAAC GAGAAGCGCG ATCACATGGT
     1321 CCTGCTGGAG TTCGTGACCG CCGCCGGGAT CACTCTCGGC ATGGACGAGC TGTACAAGTC
     1381 TGGCGGCGGT GGTTCTACTA GTATGGCGGC CCCCCGCCCG TCTCCCGCGA TCTCCGTTTC
     1441 GGTCTCGGCT CCGGCTTTTT ACGCCCCGCA GAAGAAGTTC GGCCCTGTGG TGGCCCCAAA
     1501 GCCCAAAGTG AATCCCTTCC GGCCCGGGGA CAGCGAGCCT CCCCCGGCAC CCGGGGCCCA
     1561 GCGCGCACAG ATGGGCCGGG TGGGCGAGAT TCCCCCGCCG CCCCCGGAAG ACTTTCCCCT
     1621 GCCTCCACCT CCCCTTGCTG GGGATGGCGA CGATGCAGAG GGTGCTCTGG GAGGTGCCTT
     1681 CCCGCCGCCC CCTCCCCCGA TCGAGGAATC ATTTCCCCCT GCGCCTCTGG AGGAGGAGAT
     1741 CTTCCCTTCC CCGCCGCCTC CTCCGGAGGA GGAGGGAGGG CCTGAGGCCC CCATACCGCC
     1801 CCCACCACAG CCCAGGGAGA AGGTGAGCAG TATTGATTTG GAGATCGACT CTCTGTCCTC
     1861 ACTGCTGGAT GACATGACCA AGAATGATCC TTTCAAAGCC CGGGTGTCAT CTGGATATGT
     1921 GCCCCCACCA GTGGCCACTC CATTCAGTTC CAAGTCCAGT ACCAAGCCTG CAGCCGGGGG
     1981 CACAGCACCC CTGCCTCCTT GGAAGTCCCC TTCCAGCTCC CAGCCTCTGC CCCAGGTTCC
     2041 GGCTCCGGCT CAGAGCCAGA CACAGTTCCA TGTTCAGCCC CAGCCCCAGC CCAAGCCTCA
     2101 GGTCCAACTC CATGTCCAGT CCCAGACCCA GCCTGTGTCT TTGGCTAACA CCCAGCCCCG
     2161 AGGGCCCCCA GCCTCATCTC CGGCTCCAGC CCCTAAGTTT TCTCCAGTGA CTCCTAAGTT
     2221 TACTCCTGTG GCTTCCAAGT TCAGTCCTGG AGCCCCAGGT GGATCTGGGT CACAACCAAA
     2281 TCAAAAATTG GGGCACCCCG AAGCTCTTTC TGCTGGCACA GGCTCCCCTC AACCTCCCAG
     2341 CTTCACCTAT GCCCAGCAGA GGGAGAAGCC CCGAGTGCAG GAGAAGCAGC ACCCCGTGCC
     2401 CCCACCGGCT CAGAACCAAA ACCAGGTGCG CTCCCCTGGG GCCCCAGGGC CCCTGACTCT
     2461 GAAGGAGGTG GAGGAGCTGG AGCAGCTGAC CCAGCAGCTA ATGCAGGACA TGGAGCATCC
     2521 TCAGAGGCAG TAGGCGGCCG CGACTCTAGA TCATAATCAG CCATACCACA TTTGTAGAGG
     2581 TTTTACTTGC TTTAAAAAAC CTCCCACACC TCCCCCTGAA CCTGAAACAT AAAATGAATG
     2641 CAATTGTTGT TGTTAACTTG TTTATTGCAG CTTATAATGG TTACAAATAA AGCAATAGCA
     2701 TCACAAATTT CACAAATAAA GCATTTTTTT CACTGCATTC TAGTTGTGGT TTGTCCAAAC
     2761 TCATCAATGT ATCTTAAGGC GTAAATTGTA AGCGTTAATA TTTTGTTAAA ATTCGCGTTA
     2821 AATTTTTGTT AAATCAGCTC ATTTTTTAAC CAATAGGCCG AAATCGGCAA AATCCCTTAT
     2881 AAATCAAAAG AATAGACCGA GATAGGGTTG AGTGTTGTTC CAGTTTGGAA CAAGAGTCCA
     2941 CTATTAAAGA ACGTGGACTC CAACGTCAAA GGNNNNNNNN NNNNNNNNNN NNNNNNNNNN
     3001 NNNNNNNNNN NNNNNNNNNN NTNNNNNNNN NNNNNNNNNN NNNNNNNNNN NNNNNNNNNN
     3061 NNNNNNNNNN NNNNNNNNNN NNNNNNNNNN NNNNNNNNNN NNNNNNNNNN NNNGNNNNNN
     3121 NNNNNNNNNN NNNNNNNNNN NNNNNNNNNN NNNNNNNNNN NNNNNNNNNN NNNNNNNNNN
     3181 NNNNNNNNNN NNNNNNNNNN NNNNNNNNNN NNNNNNNNNN NNNNNNNNNN NNNNNNNNCA
     3241 GGTGGCACTT TTCGGGGAAA TGTGCGCGGA ACCCCTATTT GTTTATTTTT CTAAATACAT
     3301 TCAAATATGT ATCCGCTCAT GAGACAATAA CCCTGATAAA TGCTTCAATA ATATTGAAAA
     3361 AGGAAGAGTC CTGAGGCGGA AAGAACCAGC TGTGGAATGT GTGTCAGTTA GGGTGTGGAA
     3421 AGTCCCCAGG CTCCCCAGCA GGCAGAAGTA TGCAAAGCAT GCATCTCAAT TAGTCAGCAA
     3481 CCAGGTGTGG AAAGTCCCCA GGCTCCCCAG CAGGCAGAAG TATGCAAAGC ATGCATCTCA
     3541 ATTAGTCAGC AACCATAGTC CCGCCCCTAA CTCCGCCCAT CCCGCCCCTA ACTCCGCCCA
     3601 GTTCCGCCCA TTCTCCGCCC CATGGCTGAC TAATTTTTTT TATTTATGCA GAGGCCGAGG
     3661 CCGCCTCGGC CTCTGAGCTA TTCCAGAAGT AGTGAGGAGG CTTTTTTGGA GGCCTAGGCT
     3721 TTTGCAAAGA TCGATCAAGA GACAGGATGA GGATCGTTTC GCATGATTGA ACAAGATGGA
     3781 TTGCACGCAG GTTCTCCGGC CGCTTGGGTG GAGAGGCTAT TCGGCTATGA CTGGGCACAA
     3841 CAGACAATCG GCTGCTCTGA TGCCGCCGTG TTCCGGCTGT CAGCGCAGGG GCGCCCGGTT
     3901 CTTTTTGTCA AGACCGACCT GTCCGGTGCC CTGAATGAAC TGCAAGACGA GGCAGCGCGG
     3961 CTATCGTGGC TGGCCACGAC GGGCGTTCCT TGCGCAGCTG TGCTCGACGT TGTCACTGAA
     4021 GCGGGAAGGG ACTGGCTGCT ATTGGGCGAA GTGCCGGGGC AGGATCTCCT GTCATCTCAC
     4081 CTTGCTCCTG CCGAGAAAGT ATCCATCATG GCTGATGCAA TGCGGCGGCT GCATACGCTT
     4141 GATCCGGCTA CCTGCCCATT CGACCACCAA GCGAAACATC GCATCGAGCG AGCACGTACT
     4201 CGGATGGAAG CCGGTCTTGT CGATCAGGAT GATCTGGACG AAGAGCATCA GGGGCTCGCG
     4261 CCAGCCGAAC TGTTCGCCAG GCTCAAGGCG AGCATGCCCG ACGGCGAGGA TCTCGTCGTG
     4321 ACCCATGGCG ATGCCTGCTT GCCGAATATC ATGGTGGAAA ATGGCCGCTT TTCTGGATTC
     4381 ATCGACTGTG GCCGGCTGGG TGTGGCGGAC CGCTATCAGG ACATAGCGTT GGCTACCCGT
     4441 GATATTGCTG AAGAGCTTGG CGGCGAATGG GCTGACCGCT TCCTCGTGCT TTACGGTATC
     4501 GCCGCTCCCG ATTCGCAGCG CATCGCCTTC TATCGCCTTC TTGACGAGTT CTTCTGAGCG
     4561 GGACTCTGGG GTTCGAAATG ACCGACCAAG CGACGCCCAA CCTGCCATCA CGAGATTTCG
     4621 ATTCCACCGC CGCCTTCTAT GAAAGGTTGG GCTTCGGAAT CGTTTTCCGG GACGCCGGCT
     4681 GGATGATCCT CCAGCGCGGG GATCTCATGC TGGAGTTCTT CGCCCACCCT AGGGGGAGGC
     4741 TAACTGAAAC ACGGAAGGAG ACAATACCGG AAGGAACCCG CGCTATGACG GCAATAAAAA
     4801 GACAGAATAA AACGCACGGT GTTGGGTCGT TTGTTCATAA ACGCGGGGTT CGGTCCCAGG
     4861 GCTGGCACTC TGTCGATACC CCACCGAGAC CCCATTGGGG CCAATACGCC CGCGTTTCTT
     4921 CCTTTTCCCC ACCCCACCCC CCAAGTTCGG GTGAAGGCCC AGGGCTCGCA GCCAACGTCG
     4981 GGGCGGCAGG CCCTGCCATA GCCTCAGGTT ACTCATATAT ACTTTAGATT GATTTAAAAC
     5041 TTCATTTTTA ATTTAAAAGG ATCTAGGTGA AGATCCTTTT TGATAATCTC ATGACCAAAA
     5101 TCCCTTAACG TGAGTTTTCG TTCCACTGAG CGTCAGACCC CGTAGAAAAG ATCAAAGGAT
     5161 CTTCTTGAGA TCCTTTTTTT CTGCGCGTAA TCTGCTGCTT GCAAACAAAA AAACCACCGC
     5221 TACCAGCGGT GGTTTGTTTG CCGGATCAAG AGCTACCAAC TCTTTTTCCG AAGGTAACTG
     5281 GCTTCAGCAG AGCGCAGATA CCAAATACTG TCCTTCTAGT GTAGCCGTAG TTAGGCCACC
     5341 ACTTCAAGAA CTCTGTAGCA CCGCCTACAT ACCTCGCTCT GCTAATCCTG TTACCAGTGG
     5401 CTGCTGCCAG TGGCGATAAG TCGTGTCTTA CCGGGTTGGA CTCAAGACGA TAGTTACCGG
     5461 ATAAGGCGCA GCGGTCGGGC TGAACGGGGG GTTCGTGCAC ACAGCCCAGC TTGGAGCGAA
     5521 CGACCTACAC CGAACTGAGA TACCTACAGC GTGAGCTATG AGAAAGCGCC ACGCTTCCCG
     5581 AAGGGAGAAA GGCGGACAGG TATCCGGTAA GCGGCAGGGT CGGAACAGGA GAGCGCACGA
     5641 GGGAGCTTCC AGGGGGAAAC GCCTGGTATC TTTATAGTCC TGTCGGGTTT CGCCACCTCT
     5701 GACTTGAGCG TCGATTTTTG TGATGCTCGT CAGGGGGGCG GAGCCTATGG AAAAACGCCA
     5761 GCAACGCGGC CTTTTTACGG TTCCTGGCCT TTTGCTGGCC TTTTGCTCAC ATGTTCTTTC
     5821 CTGCGTTATC CCCTGATTCT GTGGATAACC GTATTACCGC CATGCAT 
//
