# Supplementary material for: A nano-liquid hub integrating growth and immune-evasion signaling to promote cell survival
Source: bioRxiv preprint, doi:10.1101/2021.12.30.474523, version 5 (2026-03-18)
Supplement: Supplementary data S1 [file 474523_file08.zip › DataS1_DNAfiles/022_pEGFPN1-Halo7-SGx3-Zyxin-IDR1-2.gb]

LOCUS       pEGFPN1_Halo7_SG        6098 bp ds-DNA     linear       22-JUL-2020
DEFINITION  .
ACCESSION   
VERSION     
SOURCE      .
  ORGANISM  .
COMMENT     
COMMENT     
COMMENT     ApEinfo:methylated:1
FEATURES             Location/Qualifiers
     misc_feature    1553..1627
                     /label=SGX3
                     /ApEinfo_fwdcolor=#aefcff
                     /ApEinfo_revcolor=#aefcff
                     /ApEinfo_graphicformat=arrow_data {{0 1 2 0 0 -1} {} 0}
                     width 5 offset 0
     misc_feature    1634..2764
                     /label=human Zyxin (NM_001010972.1) C terminal deletion
                     [1M-376Q]
                     /ApEinfo_fwdcolor=#ffa3b6
                     /ApEinfo_revcolor=#ffa3b6
                     /ApEinfo_graphicformat=arrow_data {{0 1 2 0 0 -1} {} 0}
                     width 5 offset 0
     misc_feature    591..650
                     /label=MCS
                     /ApEinfo_fwdcolor=#ffff66
                     /ApEinfo_revcolor=#ffff66
                     /ApEinfo_graphicformat=arrow_data {{0 1 2 0 0 -1} {} 0}
                     width 5 offset 0
     misc_feature    3014..3469
                     /label=f1 single-strand DNA origin
                     /ApEinfo_fwdcolor=cyan
                     /ApEinfo_revcolor=green
                     /ApEinfo_graphicformat=arrow_data {{0 1 2 0 0 -1} {} 0}
                     width 5 offset 0
     misc_feature    3531..3559
                     /label=Bacterial promoterfor expression of KanR gene
                     /ApEinfo_fwdcolor=#6666fe
                     /ApEinfo_revcolor=green
                     /ApEinfo_graphicformat=arrow_data {{0 1 2 0 0 -1} {} 0}
                     width 5 offset 0
     misc_feature    3643..3872
                     /label=SV40 early promoter
                     /ApEinfo_fwdcolor=#7ffe07
                     /ApEinfo_revcolor=green
                     /ApEinfo_graphicformat=arrow_data {{0 1 2 0 0 -1} {} 0}
                     width 5 offset 0
     misc_feature    5024..5042
                     /label=HSV thymidine kinase polyadenylation signal
                     /ApEinfo_fwdcolor=cyan
                     /ApEinfo_revcolor=green
                     /ApEinfo_graphicformat=arrow_data {{0 1 2 0 0 -1} {} 0}
                     width 5 offset 0
     misc_feature    662..1552
                     /label=Halo7
                     /ApEinfo_fwdcolor=#acf999
                     /ApEinfo_revcolor=#acf999
                     /ApEinfo_graphicformat=arrow_data {{0 1 2 0 0 -1} {} 0}
                     width 5 offset 0
     misc_feature    1..588
                     /label=CMV immediate early promoter
                     /ApEinfo_fwdcolor=#0f7ffe
                     /ApEinfo_revcolor=green
                     /ApEinfo_graphicformat=arrow_data {{0 1 2 0 0 -1} {} 0}
                     width 5 offset 0
     misc_feature    2917..2951
                     /label=SV40 early mRNA polyadenylation signal
                     /ApEinfo_fwdcolor=#fc8008
                     /ApEinfo_revcolor=green
                     /ApEinfo_graphicformat=arrow_data {{0 1 2 0 0 -1} {} 0}
                     width 5 offset 0
     misc_feature    3810..3945
                     /label=SV40 origin of replication
                     /ApEinfo_fwdcolor=#cc66fe
                     /ApEinfo_revcolor=green
                     /ApEinfo_graphicformat=arrow_data {{0 1 2 0 0 -1} {} 0}
                     width 5 offset 0
     misc_feature    3994..4788
                     /label=Kanamycin/neomycin resistance gene
                     /ApEinfo_fwdcolor=#fc6665
                     /ApEinfo_revcolor=green
                     /ApEinfo_graphicformat=arrow_data {{0 1 2 0 0 -1} {} 0}
                     width 5 offset 0
     misc_feature    5373..6015
                     /label=pUC plasmid replication origin
                     /ApEinfo_fwdcolor=cyan
                     /ApEinfo_revcolor=green
                     /ApEinfo_graphicformat=arrow_data {{0 1 2 0 0 -1} {} 0}
                     width 5 offset 0
ORIGIN
        1 TAGTTATTAA TAGTAATCAA TTACGGGGTC ATTAGTTCAT AGCCCATATA TGGAGTTCCG
       61 CGTTACATAA CTTACGGTAA ATGGCCCGCC TGGCTGACCG CCCAACGACC CCCGCCCATT
      121 GACGTCAATA ATGACGTATG TTCCCATAGT AACGCCAATA GGGACTTTCC ATTGACGTCA
      181 ATGGGTGGAG TATTTACGGT AAACTGCCCA CTTGGCAGTA CATCAAGTGT ATCATATGCC
      241 AAGTACGCCC CCTATTGACG TCAATGACGG TAAATGGCCC GCCTGGCATT ATGCCCAGTA
      301 CATGACCTTA TGGGACTTTC CTACTTGGCA GTACATCTAC GTATTAGTCA TCGCTATTAC
      361 CATGGTGATG CGGTTTTGGC AGTACATCAA TGGGCGTGGA TAGCGGTTTG ACTCACGGGG
      421 ATTTCCAAGT CTCCACCCCA TTGACGTCAA TGGGAGTTTG TTTTGGCACC AAAATCAACG
      481 GGACTTTCCA AAATGTCGTA ACAACTCCGC CCCATTGACG CAAATGGGCG GTAGGCGTGT
      541 ACGGTGGGAG GTCTATATAA GCAGAGCTGG TTTAGTGAAC CGTCAGATCC GCTAGCGCTA
      601 CCGGACTCAG ATCTCGAGCT CAAGCTTCGA ATTCTGCAGT CGACGGTACC GGCGCGCCAG
      661 CATGGCAGAA ATCGGTACTG GCTTTCCATT CGACCCCCAT TATGTGGAAG TCCTGGGCGA
      721 GCGCATGCAC TACGTCGATG TTGGTCCGCG CGATGGCACC CCTGTGCTGT TCCTGCACGG
      781 TAACCCGACC TCCTCCTACG TGTGGCGCAA CATCATCCCG CATGTTGCAC CGACCCATCG
      841 CTGCATTGCT CCAGACCTGA TCGGTATGGG CAAATCCGAC AAACCAGACC TGGGTTATTT
      901 CTTCGACGAC CACGTCCGCT TCATGGATGC CTTCATCGAA GCCCTGGGTC TGGAAGAGGT
      961 CGTCCTGGTC ATTCACGACT GGGGCTCCGC TCTGGGTTTC CACTGGGCCA AGCGCAATCC
     1021 AGAGCGCGTC AAAGGTATTG CATTTATGGA GTTCATCCGC CCTATCCCGA CCTGGGACGA
     1081 ATGGCCAGAA TTTGCCCGCG AGACCTTCCA GGCCTTCCGC ACCACCGACG TCGGCCGCAA
     1141 GCTGATCATC GATCAGAACG TTTTTATCGA GGGTACGCTG CCGATGGGTG TCGTCCGCCC
     1201 GCTGACTGAA GTCGAGATGG ACCATTACCG CGAGCCGTTC CTGAATCCTG TTGACCGCGA
     1261 GCCACTGTGG CGCTTCCCAA ACGAGCTGCC AATCGCCGGT GAGCCAGCGA ACATCGTCGC
     1321 GCTGGTCGAA GAATACATGG ACTGGCTGCA CCAGTCCCCT GTCCCGAAGC TGCTGTTCTG
     1381 GGGCACCCCA GGCGTTCTGA TCCCACCGGC CGAAGCCGCT CGCCTGGCCA AAAGCCTGCC
     1441 TAACTGCAAG GCTGTGGACA TCGGCCCGGG TCTGAATCTG CTGCAAGAAG ACAACCCGGA
     1501 CCTGATCGGC AGCGAGATCG CGCGCTGGCT GTCGACGCTC GAGATTTCCG GCTCCGGACT
     1561 CAGATCTCGA GCTCAAGCTT CGTCAGGAGG CGGTGGCTCA GGAGGCGGTG GCTCAGGAGG
     1621 CGGTGGCACT AGTATGGCGG CCCCCCGCCC GTCTCCCGCG ATCTCCGTTT CGGTCTCGGC
     1681 TCCGGCTTTT TACGCCCCGC AGAAGAAGTT CGGCCCTGTG GTGGCCCCAA AGCCCAAAGT
     1741 GAATCCCTTC CGGCCCGGGG ACAGCGAGCC TCCCCCGGCA CCCGGGGCCC AGCGCGCACA
     1801 GATGGGCCGG GTGGGCGAGA TTCCCCCGCC GCCCCCGGAA GACTTTCCCC TGCCTCCACC
     1861 TCCCCTTGCT GGGGATGGCG ACGATGCAGA GGGTGCTCTG GGAGGTGCCT TCCCGCCGCC
     1921 CCCTCCCCCG ATCGAGGAAT CATTTCCCCC TGCGCCTCTG GAGGAGGAGA TCTTCCCTTC
     1981 CCCGCCGCCT CCTCCGGAGG AGGAGGGAGG GCCTGAGGCC CCCATACCGC CCCCACCACA
     2041 GCCCAGGGAG AAGGTGAGCA GTATTGATTT GGAGATCGAC TCTCTGTCCT CACTGCTGGA
     2101 TGACATGACC AAGAATGATC CTTTCAAAGC CCGGGTGTCA TCTGGATATG TGCCCCCACC
     2161 AGTGGCCACT CCATTCAGTT CCAAGTCCAG TACCAAGCCT GCAGCCGGGG GCACAGCACC
     2221 CCTGCCTCCT TGGAAGTCCC CTTCCAGCTC CCAGCCTCTG CCCCAGGTTC CGGCTCCGGC
     2281 TCAGAGCCAG ACACAGTTCC ATGTTCAGCC CCAGCCCCAG CCCAAGCCTC AGGTCCAACT
     2341 CCATGTCCAG TCCCAGACCC AGCCTGTGTC TTTGGCTAAC ACCCAGCCCC GAGGGCCCCC
     2401 AGCCTCATCT CCGGCTCCAG CCCCTAAGTT TTCTCCAGTG ACTCCTAAGT TTACTCCTGT
     2461 GGCTTCCAAG TTCAGTCCTG GAGCCCCAGG TGGATCTGGG TCACAACCAA ATCAAAAATT
     2521 GGGGCACCCC GAAGCTCTTT CTGCTGGCAC AGGCTCCCCT CAACCTCCCA GCTTCACCTA
     2581 TGCCCAGCAG AGGGAGAAGC CCCGAGTGCA GGAGAAGCAG CACCCCGTGC CCCCACCGGC
     2641 TCAGAACCAA AACCAGGTGC GCTCCCCTGG GGCCCCAGGG CCCCTGACTC TGAAGGAGGT
     2701 GGAGGAGCTG GAGCAGCTGA CCCAGCAGCT AATGCAGGAC ATGGAGCATC CTCAGAGGCA
     2761 GTAGGCGGCC GCGACTCTAG ATCATAATCA GCCATACCAC ATTTGTAGAG GTTTTACTTG
     2821 CTTTAAAAAA CCTCCCACAC CTCCCCCTGA ACCTGAAACA TAAAATGAAT GCAATTGTTG
     2881 TTGTTAACTT GTTTATTGCA GCTTATAATG GTTACAAATA AAGCAATAGC ATCACAAATT
     2941 TCACAAATAA AGCATTTTTT TCACTGCATT CTAGTTGTGG TTTGTCCAAA CTCATCAATG
     3001 TATCTTAAGG CGTAAATTGT AAGCGTTAAT ATTTTGTTAA AATTCGCGTT AAATTTTTGT
     3061 TAAATCAGCT CATTTTTTAA CCAATAGGCC GAAATCGGCA AAATCCCTTA TAAATCAAAA
     3121 GAATAGACCG AGATAGGGTT GAGTGTTGTT CCAGTTTGGA ACAAGAGTCC ACTATTAAAG
     3181 AACGTGGACT CCAACGTCAA AGGNNNNNNN NNNNNNNNNN NNNNNNNNNN NNNNNNNNNN
     3241 NNNNNNNNNN NNTNNNNNNN NNNNNNNNNN NNNNNNNNNN NNNNNNNNNN NNNNNNNNNN
     3301 NNNNNNNNNN NNNNNNNNNN NNNNNNNNNN NNNNNNNNNN NNNNGNNNNN NNNNNNNNNN
     3361 NNNNNNNNNN NNNNNNNNNN NNNNNNNNNN NNNNNNNNNN NNNNNNNNNN NNNNNNNNNN
     3421 NNNNNNNNNN NNNNNNNNNN NNNNNNNNNN NNNNNNNNNN NNNNNNNNNC AGGTGGCACT
     3481 TTTCGGGGAA ATGTGCGCGG AACCCCTATT TGTTTATTTT TCTAAATACA TTCAAATATG
     3541 TATCCGCTCA TGAGACAATA ACCCTGATAA ATGCTTCAAT AATATTGAAA AAGGAAGAGT
     3601 CCTGAGGCGG AAAGAACCAG CTGTGGAATG TGTGTCAGTT AGGGTGTGGA AAGTCCCCAG
     3661 GCTCCCCAGC AGGCAGAAGT ATGCAAAGCA TGCATCTCAA TTAGTCAGCA ACCAGGTGTG
     3721 GAAAGTCCCC AGGCTCCCCA GCAGGCAGAA GTATGCAAAG CATGCATCTC AATTAGTCAG
     3781 CAACCATAGT CCCGCCCCTA ACTCCGCCCA TCCCGCCCCT AACTCCGCCC AGTTCCGCCC
     3841 ATTCTCCGCC CCATGGCTGA CTAATTTTTT TTATTTATGC AGAGGCCGAG GCCGCCTCGG
     3901 CCTCTGAGCT ATTCCAGAAG TAGTGAGGAG GCTTTTTTGG AGGCCTAGGC TTTTGCAAAG
     3961 ATCGATCAAG AGACAGGATG AGGATCGTTT CGCATGATTG AACAAGATGG ATTGCACGCA
     4021 GGTTCTCCGG CCGCTTGGGT GGAGAGGCTA TTCGGCTATG ACTGGGCACA ACAGACAATC
     4081 GGCTGCTCTG ATGCCGCCGT GTTCCGGCTG TCAGCGCAGG GGCGCCCGGT TCTTTTTGTC
     4141 AAGACCGACC TGTCCGGTGC CCTGAATGAA CTGCAAGACG AGGCAGCGCG GCTATCGTGG
     4201 CTGGCCACGA CGGGCGTTCC TTGCGCAGCT GTGCTCGACG TTGTCACTGA AGCGGGAAGG
     4261 GACTGGCTGC TATTGGGCGA AGTGCCGGGG CAGGATCTCC TGTCATCTCA CCTTGCTCCT
     4321 GCCGAGAAAG TATCCATCAT GGCTGATGCA ATGCGGCGGC TGCATACGCT TGATCCGGCT
     4381 ACCTGCCCAT TCGACCACCA AGCGAAACAT CGCATCGAGC GAGCACGTAC TCGGATGGAA
     4441 GCCGGTCTTG TCGATCAGGA TGATCTGGAC GAAGAGCATC AGGGGCTCGC GCCAGCCGAA
     4501 CTGTTCGCCA GGCTCAAGGC GAGCATGCCC GACGGCGAGG ATCTCGTCGT GACCCATGGC
     4561 GATGCCTGCT TGCCGAATAT CATGGTGGAA AATGGCCGCT TTTCTGGATT CATCGACTGT
     4621 GGCCGGCTGG GTGTGGCGGA CCGCTATCAG GACATAGCGT TGGCTACCCG TGATATTGCT
     4681 GAAGAGCTTG GCGGCGAATG GGCTGACCGC TTCCTCGTGC TTTACGGTAT CGCCGCTCCC
     4741 GATTCGCAGC GCATCGCCTT CTATCGCCTT CTTGACGAGT TCTTCTGAGC GGGACTCTGG
     4801 GGTTCGAAAT GACCGACCAA GCGACGCCCA ACCTGCCATC ACGAGATTTC GATTCCACCG
     4861 CCGCCTTCTA TGAAAGGTTG GGCTTCGGAA TCGTTTTCCG GGACGCCGGC TGGATGATCC
     4921 TCCAGCGCGG GGATCTCATG CTGGAGTTCT TCGCCCACCC TAGGGGGAGG CTAACTGAAA
     4981 CACGGAAGGA GACAATACCG GAAGGAACCC GCGCTATGAC GGCAATAAAA AGACAGAATA
     5041 AAACGCACGG TGTTGGGTCG TTTGTTCATA AACGCGGGGT TCGGTCCCAG GGCTGGCACT
     5101 CTGTCGATAC CCCACCGAGA CCCCATTGGG GCCAATACGC CCGCGTTTCT TCCTTTTCCC
     5161 CACCCCACCC CCCAAGTTCG GGTGAAGGCC CAGGGCTCGC AGCCAACGTC GGGGCGGCAG
     5221 GCCCTGCCAT AGCCTCAGGT TACTCATATA TACTTTAGAT TGATTTAAAA CTTCATTTTT
     5281 AATTTAAAAG GATCTAGGTG AAGATCCTTT TTGATAATCT CATGACCAAA ATCCCTTAAC
     5341 GTGAGTTTTC GTTCCACTGA GCGTCAGACC CCGTAGAAAA GATCAAAGGA TCTTCTTGAG
     5401 ATCCTTTTTT TCTGCGCGTA ATCTGCTGCT TGCAAACAAA AAAACCACCG CTACCAGCGG
     5461 TGGTTTGTTT GCCGGATCAA GAGCTACCAA CTCTTTTTCC GAAGGTAACT GGCTTCAGCA
     5521 GAGCGCAGAT ACCAAATACT GTCCTTCTAG TGTAGCCGTA GTTAGGCCAC CACTTCAAGA
     5581 ACTCTGTAGC ACCGCCTACA TACCTCGCTC TGCTAATCCT GTTACCAGTG GCTGCTGCCA
     5641 GTGGCGATAA GTCGTGTCTT ACCGGGTTGG ACTCAAGACG ATAGTTACCG GATAAGGCGC
     5701 AGCGGTCGGG CTGAACGGGG GGTTCGTGCA CACAGCCCAG CTTGGAGCGA ACGACCTACA
     5761 CCGAACTGAG ATACCTACAG CGTGAGCTAT GAGAAAGCGC CACGCTTCCC GAAGGGAGAA
     5821 AGGCGGACAG GTATCCGGTA AGCGGCAGGG TCGGAACAGG AGAGCGCACG AGGGAGCTTC
     5881 CAGGGGGAAA CGCCTGGTAT CTTTATAGTC CTGTCGGGTT TCGCCACCTC TGACTTGAGC
     5941 GTCGATTTTT GTGATGCTCG TCAGGGGGGC GGAGCCTATG GAAAAACGCC AGCAACGCGG
     6001 CCTTTTTACG GTTCCTGGCC TTTTGCTGGC CTTTTGCTCA CATGTTCTTT CCTGCGTTAT
     6061 CCCCTGATTC TGTGGATAAC CGTATTACCG CCATGCAT  
//
