# Supplementary material for: A nano-liquid hub integrating growth and immune-evasion signaling to promote cell survival
Source: bioRxiv preprint, doi:10.1101/2021.12.30.474523, version 5 (2026-03-18)
Supplement: Supplementary data S1 [file 474523_file08.zip › DataS1_DNAfiles/023_pPBpuro-mEGFP-SG-Zyxin-dIDR2.gb]

LOCUS       pPBpuro_mEGFP_SG        8894 bp ds-DNA     linear       30-AUG-2020
DEFINITION  .
ACCESSION   
VERSION     
SOURCE      .
  ORGANISM  .
COMMENT     
COMMENT     ApEinfo:methylated:1
FEATURES             Location/Qualifiers
     misc_feature    3515..4009
                     /label=human Zyxin (NM_001010972.1) middle part deletion
                     [1M-165K]
                     /ApEinfo_fwdcolor=#ffa3b6
                     /ApEinfo_revcolor=#ffa3b6
                     /ApEinfo_graphicformat=arrow_data {{0 1 2 0 0 -1} {} 0}
                     width 5 offset 0
     misc_feature    2774..3490
                     /label=mEGFP
                     /ApEinfo_fwdcolor=#acf999
                     /ApEinfo_revcolor=#acf999
                     /ApEinfo_graphicformat=arrow_data {{0 1 2 0 0 -1} {} 0}
                     width 5 offset 0
     misc_feature    3..459
                     /label=f1 origin
                     /ApEinfo_fwdcolor=cyan
                     /ApEinfo_revcolor=green
                     /ApEinfo_graphicformat=arrow_data {{0 1 2 0 0 -1} {} 0}
                     width 5 offset 0
     misc_feature    4010..4030
                     /label=SGSG linker
                     /ApEinfo_fwdcolor=#89ffff
                     /ApEinfo_revcolor=#89ffff
                     /ApEinfo_graphicformat=arrow_data {{0 1 2 0 0 -1} {} 0}
                     width 5 offset 0
     misc_feature    7165..7605
                     /label=Col E1 origin
                     /ApEinfo_fwdcolor=cyan
                     /ApEinfo_revcolor=green
                     /ApEinfo_graphicformat=arrow_data {{0 1 2 0 0 -1} {} 0}
                     width 5 offset 0
     misc_feature    2747..2762
                     /label=MCS
                     /ApEinfo_fwdcolor=#ffff66
                     /ApEinfo_revcolor=#ffff66
                     /ApEinfo_graphicformat=arrow_data {{0 1 2 0 0 -1} {} 0}
                     width 5 offset 0
     misc_feature    670..983
                     /label=PiggyBac 5' terminal repeat (complement)
                     /ApEinfo_fwdcolor=#fb0106
                     /ApEinfo_revcolor=green
                     /ApEinfo_graphicformat=arrow_data {{0 1 2 0 0 -1} {} 0}
                     width 5 offset 0
     misc_feature    1641..2728
                     /label=CAG promoter with artificial intron
                     /ApEinfo_fwdcolor=#21fe80
                     /ApEinfo_revcolor=green
                     /ApEinfo_graphicformat=arrow_data {{0 1 2 0 0 -1} {} 0}
                     width 5 offset 0
     misc_feature    1373..1670
                     /label=chicken beta actin promoter
                     /ApEinfo_fwdcolor=#0f7ffe
                     /ApEinfo_revcolor=green
                     /ApEinfo_graphicformat=arrow_data {{0 1 2 0 0 -1} {} 0}
                     width 5 offset 0
     misc_feature    2735..2746
                     /label=MCS (BamHI, EcoRI, XhoI, NotI)
                     /ApEinfo_fwdcolor=#800080
                     /ApEinfo_revcolor=green
                     /ApEinfo_graphicformat=arrow_data {{0 1 2 0 0 -1} {} 0}
                     width 5 offset 0
     misc_feature    1147..1391
                     /label=CMV IE (enhancer)
                     /ApEinfo_fwdcolor=#7ffe07
                     /ApEinfo_revcolor=green
                     /ApEinfo_graphicformat=arrow_data {{0 1 2 0 0 -1} {} 0}
                     width 5 offset 0
     misc_feature    7906..8766
                     /label=Ampicillin resistance gene
                     /ApEinfo_fwdcolor=cyan
                     /ApEinfo_revcolor=green
                     /ApEinfo_graphicformat=arrow_data {{0 1 2 0 0 -1} {} 0}
                     width 5 offset 0
     misc_feature    4724..4731
                     /label=MCS (BamHI, EcoRI, XhoI, NotI)(1)
                     /ApEinfo_label=MCS (BamHI, EcoRI, XhoI, NotI)
                     /ApEinfo_fwdcolor=#800080
                     /ApEinfo_revcolor=green
                     /ApEinfo_graphicformat=arrow_data {{0 1 2 0 0 -1} {} 0}
                     width 5 offset 0
     misc_feature    4741..5350
                     /label=IRES sequence from ECMV
                     /ApEinfo_fwdcolor=#0f7ffe
                     /ApEinfo_revcolor=green
                     /ApEinfo_graphicformat=arrow_data {{0 1 2 0 0 -1} {} 0}
                     width 5 offset 0
     misc_feature    5352..5951
                     /label=puromycin-N-acetyl-transferase
                     /ApEinfo_fwdcolor=#21fe80
                     /ApEinfo_revcolor=green
                     /ApEinfo_graphicformat=arrow_data {{0 1 2 0 0 -1} {} 0}
                     width 5 offset 0
     misc_feature    5984..6208
                     /label=polyA_signal_sequence
                     /ApEinfo_fwdcolor=#fc8008
                     /ApEinfo_revcolor=green
                     /ApEinfo_graphicformat=arrow_data {{0 1 2 0 0 -1} {} 0}
                     width 5 offset 0
     misc_feature    6428..6669
                     /label=PiggyBac
                     3'ÃÂÃÂÃÂÃÂÃÂÃÂÃÂÃÂÃÂÃÂÃÂÃÂÃÂÃÂ
                     ÃÂÃÂÃÂÃÂÃÂÃÂÃÂÃÂÃ
                     /ApEinfo_fwdcolor=#fb0106
                     /ApEinfo_revcolor=green
                     /ApEinfo_graphicformat=arrow_data {{0 1 2 0 0 -1} {} 0}
                     width 5 offset 0
     misc_feature    4031..4723
                     /label=human Zyxin (NM_001010972.1) middle part deletion
                     [343R-572T]
                     /ApEinfo_fwdcolor=#ffa3b6
                     /ApEinfo_revcolor=#ffa3b6
                     /ApEinfo_graphicformat=arrow_data {{0 1 2 0 0 -1} {} 0}
                     width 5 offset 0
     misc_feature    3491..3508
                     /label=SG
                     /ApEinfo_fwdcolor=#aefcff
                     /ApEinfo_revcolor=#aefcff
                     /ApEinfo_graphicformat=arrow_data {{0 1 2 0 0 -1} {} 0}
                     width 5 offset 0
ORIGIN
        1 CTAAATTGTA AGCGTTAATA TTTTGTTAAA ATTCGCGTTA AATTTTTGTT AAATCAGCTC
       61 ATTTTTTAAC CAATAGGCCG AAATCGGCAA AATCCCTTAT AAATCAAAAG AATAGACCGA
      121 GATAGGGTTG AGTGTTGTTC CAGTTTGGAA CAAGAGTCCA CTATTAAAGA ACGTGGACTC
      181 CAACGTCAAA GGNNNNNNNN NNNNNNNNNN NNNNNNNNNN NNNNNNNNNN NNNNNNNNNN
      241 NTNNNNNNNN NNNNNNNNNN NNNNNNNNNN NNNNNNNNNN NNNNNNNNNN NNNNNNNNNN
      301 NNNNNNNNNN NNNNNNNNNN NNNNNNNNNN NNNGNNNNNN NNNNNNNNNN NNNNNNNNNN
      361 NNNNNNNNNN NNNNNNNNNN NNNNNNNNNN NNNNNNNNNN NNNNNNNNNN NNNNNNNNNN
      421 NNNNNNNNNN NNNNNNNNNN NNNNNNNNNN NNNNNNNNCC CATTCGCCAT TCAGGCTGCG
      481 CAACTGTTGG GAAGGGCGAT CGGTGCGGGC CTCTTCGCTA TTACGCCAGC TGGCGAAAGG
      541 GGGATGTGCT GCAAGGCGAT TAAGTTGGGT AACGCCAGGG TTTTCCCAGT CACGACGTTG
      601 TAAAACGACG GCCAGTGAGC GCGCGTAATA CGACTCACTA TAGGGCGAAT TGGGGCGCGC
      661 CATTCTAGAT TAACCCTAGA AAGATAGTCT GCGTAAAATT GACGCATGCA TTCTTGAAAT
      721 ATTGCTCTCT CTTTCTAAAT AGCGCGAATC CGTCGCTGTG CATTTAGGAC ATCTCAGTCG
      781 CCGCTTGGAG CTCCCGTGAG GCGTGCTTGT CAATGCGGTA AGTGTCACTG ATTTTGAACT
      841 ATAACGACCG CGTGAGTCAA AATGACGCAT GATTATCTTT TACGTGACTT TTAAGATTTA
      901 ACTCATACGA TAATTATATT GTTATTTCAT GTTCTACTTA CGTGATAACT TATTATATAT
      961 ATATTTTCTT GTTATAGATA TCAACTAGAA TGCTAGCATG GGCCCATCTC GACATTGATT
     1021 ATTGACTAGT TATTAATAGT AATCAATTAC GGGGTCATTA GTTCATAGCC CATATATGGA
     1081 GTTCCGCGTT ACATAACTTA CGGTAAATGG CCCGCCTGGC TGACCGCCCA ACGACCCCCG
     1141 CCCATTGACG TCAATAATGA CGTATGTTCC CATAGTAACG CCAATAGGGA CTTTCCATTG
     1201 ACGTCAATGG GTGGACTATT TACGGTAAAC TGCCCACTTG GCAGTACATC AAGTGTATCA
     1261 TATGCCAAGT ACGCCCCCTA TTGACGTCAA TGACGGTAAA TGGCCCGCCT GGCATTATGC
     1321 CCAGTACATG ACCTTATGGG ACTTTCCTAC TTGGCAGTAC ATCTACGTAT TAGTCATCGC
     1381 TATTACCATG GGTCGAGGTG AGCCCCACGT TCTGCTTCAC TCTCCCCATC TCCCCCCCCT
     1441 CCCCACCCCC AATTTTGTAT TTATTTATTT TTTAATTATT TTGTGCAGCG ATGGGGGCGG
     1501 GGGGGGGGGG GGCGCGCGCC AGGCGGGGCG GGGCGGGGCG AGGGGCGGGG CGGGGCGAGG
     1561 CGGAGAGGTG CGGCGGCAGC CAATCAGAGC GGCGCGCTCC GAAAGTTTCC TTTTATGGCG
     1621 AGGCGGCGGC GGCGGCGGCC CTATAAAAAG CGAAGCGCGC GGCGGGCGGG AGTCGCTGCG
     1681 TTGCCTTCGC CCCGTGCCCC GCTCCGCGCC GCCTCGCGCC GCCCGCCCCG GCTCTGACTG
     1741 ACCGCGTTAC TCCCACAGGT GAGCGGGCGG GACGGCCCTT CTCCTCCGGG CTGTAATTAG
     1801 CGCTTGGTTT AATGACGGCT CGTTTCTTTT CTGTGGCTGC GTGAAAGCCT TAAAGGGCTC
     1861 CGGGAGGGCC CTTTGTGCGG GGGGGAGCGG CTCGGGGGGT GCGTGCGTGT GTGTGTGCGT
     1921 GGGGAGCGCC GCGTGCGGCC CGCGCTGCCC GGCGGCTGTG AGCGCTGCGG GCGCGGCGCG
     1981 GGGCTTTGTG CGCTCCGCGT GTGCGCGAGG GGAGCGCGGC CGGGGGCGGT GCCCCGCGGT
     2041 GCGGGGGGGC TGCGAGGGGA ACAAAGGCTG CGTGCGGGGT GTGTGCGTGG GGGGGTGAGC
     2101 AGGGGGTGTG GGCGCGGCGG TCGGGCTGTA ACCCCCCCCT GCACCCCCCT CCCCGAGTTG
     2161 CTGAGCACGG CCCGGCTTCG GGTGCGGGGC TCCGTGCGGG GCGTGGCGCG GGGCTCGCCG
     2221 TGCCGGGCGG GGGGTGGCGG CAGGTGGGGG TGCCGGGCGG GGCGGGGCCG CCTCGGGCCG
     2281 GGGAGGGCTC GGGGGAGGGG CGCGGCGGCC CCGGAGCGCC GGCGGCTGTC GAGGCGCGGC
     2341 GAGCCGCAGC CATTGCCTTT TATGGTAATC GTGCGAGAGG GCGCAGGGAC TTCCTTTGTC
     2401 CCAAATCTGT GCGGAGCCGA AATCTGGGAG GCGCCGCCGC ACCCCCTCTA GCGGGCGCGG
     2461 GGCGAAGCGG TGCGGCGCCG GCAGGAAGGA AATGGGCGGG GAGGGCCTTC GTGCGTCGCC
     2521 GCGCCGCCGT CCCCTTCTCC CTCTCCAGCC TCGGGGCTGT CCGCGGGGGG ACGGCTGCCT
     2581 TCGGGGGGGA CGGGGCAGGG CGGGGTTCGG CTTCTGGCGT GTGACCGGCG GCTCTAGAGC
     2641 CTCTGCTAAC CATGTTCATG CCTTCTTCTT TTTCCTACAG CTCCTGGGCA ACGTGCTGGT
     2701 TATTGTGCTG TCTCATCATT TTGGCAAAGA ATTGGGATCC GAATTCTGCA GTCGACGGTA
     2761 CCGGCGCGCC AGCATGGTGA GCAAGGGCGA GGAGCTGTTC ACCGGGGTGG TGCCCATCCT
     2821 GGTCGAGCTG GACGGCGACG TAAACGGCCA CAAGTTCAGC GTGTCCGGCG AGGGCGAGGG
     2881 CGATGCCACC TACGGCAAGC TGACCCTGAA GTTCATCTGC ACCACCGGCA AGCTGCCCGT
     2941 GCCCTGGCCC ACCCTCGTGA CCACCCTGAC CTACGGCGTG CAGTGCTTCA GCCGCTACCC
     3001 CGACCACATG AAGCAGCACG ACTTCTTCAA GTCCGCCATG CCCGAAGGCT ACGTCCAGGA
     3061 GCGCACCATC TTCTTCAAGG ACGACGGCAA CTACAAGACC CGCGCCGAGG TGAAGTTCGA
     3121 GGGCGACACC CTGGTGAACC GCATCGAGCT GAAGGGCATC GACTTCAAGG AGGACGGCAA
     3181 CATCCTGGGG CACAAGCTGG AGTACAACTA CAACAGCCAC AACGTCTATA TCATGGCCGA
     3241 CAAGCAGAAG AACGGCATCA AGGTGAACTT CAAGATCCGC CACAACATCG AGGACGGCAG
     3301 CGTGCAGCTC GCCGACCACT ACCAGCAGAA CACCCCCATC GGCGACGGCC CCGTGCTGCT
     3361 GCCCGACAAC CACTACCTGA GCACCCAGTC CAAGCTGAGC AAAGACCCCA ACGAGAAGCG
     3421 CGATCACATG GTCCTGCTGG AGTTCGTGAC CGCCGCCGGG ATCACTCTCG GCATGGACGA
     3481 GCTGTACAAG TCTGGCGGCG GTGGTTCTAC TAGTATGGCG GCCCCCCGCC CGTCTCCCGC
     3541 GATCTCCGTT TCGGTCTCGG CTCCGGCTTT TTACGCCCCG CAGAAGAAGT TCGGCCCTGT
     3601 GGTGGCCCCA AAGCCCAAAG TGAATCCCTT CCGGCCCGGG GACAGCGAGC CTCCCCCGGC
     3661 ACCCGGGGCC CAGCGCGCAC AGATGGGCCG GGTGGGCGAG ATTCCCCCGC CGCCCCCGGA
     3721 AGACTTTCCC CTGCCTCCAC CTCCCCTTGC TGGGGATGGC GACGATGCAG AGGGTGCTCT
     3781 GGGAGGTGCC TTCCCGCCGC CCCCTCCCCC GATCGAGGAA TCATTTCCCC CTGCGCCTCT
     3841 GGAGGAGGAG ATCTTCCCTT CCCCGCCGCC TCCTCCGGAG GAGGAGGGAG GGCCTGAGGC
     3901 CCCCATACCG CCCCCACCAC AGCCCAGGGA GAAGGTGAGC AGTATTGATT TGGAGATCGA
     3961 CTCTCTGTCC TCACTGCTGG ATGACATGAC CAAGAATGAT CCTTTCAAAA GCGGAGGTGG
     4021 GTCTGGAGGC CGCTCCCCTG GGGCCCCAGG GCCCCTGACT CTGAAGGAGG TGGAGGAGCT
     4081 GGAGCAGCTG ACCCAGCAGC TAATGCAGGA CATGGAGCAT CCTCAGAGGC AGAATGTGGC
     4141 TGTCAACGAA CTCTGCGGCC GATGCCATCA ACCCCTGGCC CGGGCGCAGC CAGCCGTCCG
     4201 CGCTCTAGGG CAGCTGTTCC ACATCGCCTG CTTCACCTGC CACCAGTGTG CGCAGCAGCT
     4261 CCAGGGCCAG CAGTTCTACA GTCTGGAGGG GGCGCCGTAC TGCGAGGGCT GTTACACTGA
     4321 CACCCTGGAG AAGTGTAACA CCTGCGGGGA GCCCATCACT GACCGCATGC TGAGGGCCAC
     4381 GGGCAAGGCC TATCACCCGC ACTGCTTCAC CTGTGTGGTC TGCGCCCGCC CCCTGGAGGG
     4441 CACCTCCTTC ATCGTGGACC AGGCCAACCG GCCCCACTGT GTCCCCGACT ACCACAAGCA
     4501 GTACGCCCCG AGGTGCTCCG TCTGCTCTGA GCCCATCATG CCTGAGCCTG GCCGAGATGA
     4561 GACTGTGCGA GTGGTCGCCC TGGACAAGAA CTTCCACATG AAGTGTTACA AGTGTGAGGA
     4621 CTGCGGGAAG CCCCTGTCGA TTGAGGCAGA TGACAATGGC TGCTTCCCCC TGGACGGTCA
     4681 CGTGCTCTGT CGGAAGTGCC ACACTGCTAG AGCCCAGACC TAGGCGGCCG CTCTAGAGTC
     4741 AACTAACTTA AGCTAGCAAC GGTTTCCCTC TAGCGGGATC AATTCCGCCC CCCCCCCCTA
     4801 ACGTTACTGG CCGAAGCCGC TTGGAATAAG GCCGGTGTGC GTTTGTCTAT ATGTTATTTT
     4861 CCACCATATT GCCGTCTTTT GGCAATGTGA GGGCCCGGAA ACCTGGCCCT GTCTTCTTGA
     4921 CGAGCATTCC TAGGGGTCTT TCCCCTCTCG CCAAAGGAAT GCAAGGTCTG TTGAATGTCG
     4981 TGAAGGAAGC AGTTCCTCTG GAAGCTTCTT GAAGACAAAC AACGTCTGTA GCGACCCTTT
     5041 GCAGGCAGCG GAACCCCCCA CCTGGCGACA GGTGCCTCTG CGGCCAAAAG CCACGTGTAT
     5101 AAGATACACC TGCAAAGGCG GCACAACCCC AGTGCCACGT TGTGAGTTGG ATAGTTGTGG
     5161 AAAGAGTCAA ATGGCTCTCC TCAAGCGTAT TCAACAAGGG GCTGAAGGAT GCCCAGAAGG
     5221 TACCCCATTG TATGGGATCT GATCTGGGGC CTCGGTGCAC ATGCTTTACA TGTGTTTAGT
     5281 CGAGGTTAAA AAACGTCTAG GCCCCCCGAA CCACGGGGAC GTGGTTTTCC TTTGAAAAAC
     5341 ACGATAATAC CATGACCGAG TACAAGCCCA CGGTGCGCCT CGCCACCCGC GACGACGTCC
     5401 CCAGGGCCGT ACGCACCCTC GCCGCCGCGT TCGCCGACTA CCCCGCCACG CGCCACACCG
     5461 TCGATCCGGA CCGCCACATC GAGCGGGTCA CCGAGCTGCA AGAACTCTTC CTCACGCGCG
     5521 TCGGGCTCGA CATCGGCAAG GTGTGGGTCG CGGACGACGG CGCCGCGGTG GCGGTCTGGA
     5581 CCACGCCGGA GAGCGTCGAA GCGGGGGCGG TGTTCGCCGA GATCGGCCCG CGCATGGCCG
     5641 AGTTGAGCGG TTCCCGGCTG GCCGCGCAGC AACAGATGGA AGGCCTCCTG GCGCCGCACC
     5701 GGCCCAAGGA GCCCGCGTGG TTCCTGGCCA CCGTCGGCGT CTCGCCCGAC CACCAGGGCA
     5761 AGGGTCTGGG CAGCGCCGTC GTGCTCCCCG GAGTGGAGGC GGCCGAGCGC GCCGGGGTGC
     5821 CCGCCTTCCT GGAGACCTCC GCGCCCCGCA ACCTCCCCTT CTACGAGCGG CTCGGCTTCA
     5881 CCGTCACCGC CGACGTCGAG TGCCCGAAGG ACCGCGCGAC CTGGTGCATG ACCCGCAAGC
     5941 CCGGTGCCTG ATCGATGATC TAGAGCTCGC TGATCAGCCT CGACTGTGCC TTCTAGTTGC
     6001 CAGCCATCTG TTGTTTGCCC CTCCCCCGTG CCTTCCTTGA CCCTGGAAGG TGCCACTCCC
     6061 ACTGTCCTTT CCTAATAAAA TGAGGAAATT GCATCGCATT GTCTGAGTAG GTGTCATTCT
     6121 ATTCTGGGGG GTGGGGTGGG GCAGGACAGC AAGGGGGAGG ATTGGGAAGA CAATAGCAGG
     6181 CATGCTGGGG ATGCGGTGGG CTCTATGGCT TCTGAGGCGG AAAGAACCTG CAGCCCAAGC
     6241 TTGGCGTAAT CATGGTCATA GCTGTTTCCT GTGTGAAATT GTTATCCGCT CACAATTCCA
     6301 CACAACATAC GAGCCGGAAG CATAAAGTGT AAAGCCTGGG GTGCCTAATG AGTGAGCTAA
     6361 CTCACATTAA TTGCGTTGCG CTCACTGCCC GCTTTCCAGT CGGGAAACCT GTCGTGCCAG
     6421 CGGATCTTAA AAGTTTTGTT ACTTTATAGA AGAAATTTTG AGTTTTTGTT TTTTTTTAAT
     6481 AAATAAATAA ACATAAATAA ATTGTTTGTT GAATTTATTA TTAGTATGTA AGTGTAAATA
     6541 TAATAAAACT TAATATCTAT TCAAATTAAT AAATAAACCT CGATATACAG ACCGATAAAA
     6601 CACATGCGTC AATTTTACGC ATGATTATCT TTAACGTACG TCACAATATG ATTATCTTTC
     6661 TAGGGTTAAT CTAGTATACG CGTTTAATTA ATCCAGCTTT TGTTCCCTTT AGTGAGGGTT
     6721 AATTGCGCGC TTGGCGTAAT CATGGTCATA GCTGTTTCCT GTGTGAAATT GTTATCCGCT
     6781 CACAATTCCA CACAACATAC GAGCCGGAAG CATAAAGTGT AAAGCCTGGG GTGCCTAATG
     6841 AGTGAGCTAA CTCACATTAA TTGCGTTGCG CTCACTGCCC GCTTTCCAGT CGGGAAACCT
     6901 GTCGTGCCAG CTGCATTAAT GAATCGGCCA ACGCGCGGGG AGAGGCGGTT TGCGTATTGG
     6961 GCGCTCTTCC GCTTCCTCGC TCACTGACTC GCTGCGCTCG GTCGTTCGGC TGCGGCGAGC
     7021 GGTATCAGCT CACTCAAAGG CGGTAATACG GTTATCCACA GAATCAGGGG ATAACGCAGG
     7081 AAAGAACATG TGAGCAAAAG GCCAGCAAAA GGCCAGGAAC CGTAAAAAGG CCGCGTTGCT
     7141 GGCGTTTTTC CATAGGCTCC GCCCCCCTGA CGAGCATCAC AAAAATCGAC GCTCAAGTCA
     7201 GAGGTGGCGA AACCCGACAG GACTATAAAG ATACCAGGCG TTTCCCCCTG GAAGCTCCCT
     7261 CGTGCGCTCT CCTGTTCCGA CCCTGCCGCT TACCGGATAC CTGTCCGCCT TTCTCCCTTC
     7321 GGGAAGCGTG GCGCTTTCTC ATAGCTCACG CTGTAGGTAT CTCAGTTCGG TGTAGGTCGT
     7381 TCGCTCCAAG CTGGGCTGTG TGCACGAACC CCCCGTTCAG CCCGACCGCT GCGCCTTATC
     7441 CGGTAACTAT CGTCTTGAGT CCAACCCGGT AAGACACGAC TTATCGCCAC TGGCAGCAGC
     7501 CACTGGTAAC AGGATTAGCA GAGCGAGGTA TGTAGGCGGT GCTACAGAGT TCTTGAAGTG
     7561 GTGGCCTAAC TACGGCTACA CTAGAAGGAC AGTATTTGGT ATCTGCGCTC TGCTGAAGCC
     7621 AGTTACCTTC GGAAAAAGAG TTGGTAGCTC TTGATCCGGC AAACAAACCA CCGCTGGTAG
     7681 CGGTGGTTTT TTTGTTTGCA AGCAGCAGAT TACGCGCAGA AAAAAAGGAT CTCAAGAAGA
     7741 TCCTTTGATC TTTTCTACGG GGTCTGACGC TCAGTGGAAC GAAAACTCAC GTTAAGGGAT
     7801 TTTGGTCATG AGATTATCAA AAAGGATCTT CACCTAGATC CTTTTAAATT AAAAATGAAG
     7861 TTTTAAATCA ATCTAAAGTA TATATGAGTA AACTTGGTCT GACAGTTACC AATGCTTAAT
     7921 CAGTGAGGCA CCTATCTCAG CGATCTGTCT ATTTCGTTCA TCCATAGTTG CCTGACTCCC
     7981 CGTCGTGTAG ATAACTACGA TACGGGAGGG CTTACCATCT GGCCCCAGTG CTGCAATGAT
     8041 ACCGCGAGAC CCACGCTCAC CGGCTCCAGA TTTATCAGCA ATAAACCAGC CAGCCGGAAG
     8101 GGCCGAGCGC AGAAGTGGTC CTGCAACTTT ATCCGCCTCC ATCCAGTCTA TTAATTGTTG
     8161 CCGGGAAGCT AGAGTAAGTA GTTCGCCAGT TAATAGTTTG CGCAACGTTG TTGCCATTGC
     8221 TACAGGCATC GTGGTGTCAC GCTCGTCGTT TGGTATGGCT TCATTCAGCT CCGGTTCCCA
     8281 ACGATCAAGG CGAGTTACAT GATCCCCCAT GTTGTGCAAA AAAGCGGTTA GCTCCTTCGG
     8341 TCCTCCGATC GTTGTCAGAA GTAAGTTGGC CGCAGTGTTA TCACTCATGG TTATGGCAGC
     8401 ACTGCATAAT TCTCTTACTG TCATGCCATC CGTAAGATGC TTTTCTGTGA CTGGTGAGTA
     8461 CTCAACCAAG TCATTCTGAG AATAGTGTAT GCGGCGACCG AGTTGCTCTT GCCCGGCGTC
     8521 AATACGGGAT AATACCGCGC CACATAGCAG AACTTTAAAA GTGCTCATCA TTGGAAAACG
     8581 TTCTTCGGGG CGAAAACTCT CAAGGATCTT ACCGCTGTTG AGATCCAGTT CGATGTAACC
     8641 CACTCGTGCA CCCAACTGAT CTTCAGCATC TTTTACTTTC ACCAGCGTTT CTGGGTGAGC
     8701 AAAAACAGGA AGGCAAAATG CCGCAAAAAA GGGAATAAGG GCGACACGGA AATGTTGAAT
     8761 ACTCATACTC TTCCTTTTTC AATATTATTG AAGCATTTAT CAGGGTTATT GTCTCATGAG
     8821 CGGATACATA TTTGAATGTA TTTAGAAAAA TAAACAAATA GGGGTTCCGC GCACATTTCC
     8881 CCGAAAAGTG CCAC    
//
