# Supplementary material for: A nano-liquid hub integrating growth and immune-evasion signaling to promote cell survival
Source: bioRxiv preprint, doi:10.1101/2021.12.30.474523, version 5 (2026-03-18)
Supplement: Supplementary data S1 [file 474523_file08.zip › DataS1_DNAfiles/024_pEGFPN1-mEGFP-SG-Zyxin-dIDR2.gb]

LOCUS       pEGFPN1_mEGFP_SG        5945 bp ds-DNA     linear       30-AUG-2020
DEFINITION  .
ACCESSION   
VERSION     
SOURCE      .
  ORGANISM  .
COMMENT     
COMMENT     
COMMENT     ApEinfo:methylated:1
FEATURES             Location/Qualifiers
     misc_feature    1403..1897
                     /label=human Zyxin (NM_001010972.1) middle part deletion
                     [1M-165K]
                     /ApEinfo_fwdcolor=#ffa3b6
                     /ApEinfo_revcolor=#ffa3b6
                     /ApEinfo_graphicformat=arrow_data {{0 1 2 0 0 -1} {} 0}
                     width 5 offset 0
     misc_feature    662..1378
                     /label=mEGFP
                     /ApEinfo_fwdcolor=#acf999
                     /ApEinfo_revcolor=#acf999
                     /ApEinfo_graphicformat=arrow_data {{0 1 2 0 0 -1} {} 0}
                     width 5 offset 0
     misc_feature    591..650
                     /label=MCS
                     /ApEinfo_fwdcolor=#ffff66
                     /ApEinfo_revcolor=#ffff66
                     /ApEinfo_graphicformat=arrow_data {{0 1 2 0 0 -1} {} 0}
                     width 5 offset 0
     misc_feature    1898..1918
                     /label=SGSG linker
                     /ApEinfo_fwdcolor=#89ffff
                     /ApEinfo_revcolor=#89ffff
                     /ApEinfo_graphicformat=arrow_data {{0 1 2 0 0 -1} {} 0}
                     width 5 offset 0
     misc_feature    2861..3316
                     /label=f1 single-strand DNA origin
                     /ApEinfo_fwdcolor=cyan
                     /ApEinfo_revcolor=green
                     /ApEinfo_graphicformat=arrow_data {{0 1 2 0 0 -1} {} 0}
                     width 5 offset 0
     misc_feature    3378..3406
                     /label=Bacterial promoterfor expression of KanR gene
                     /ApEinfo_fwdcolor=#6666fe
                     /ApEinfo_revcolor=green
                     /ApEinfo_graphicformat=arrow_data {{0 1 2 0 0 -1} {} 0}
                     width 5 offset 0
     misc_feature    3490..3719
                     /label=SV40 early promoter
                     /ApEinfo_fwdcolor=#7ffe07
                     /ApEinfo_revcolor=green
                     /ApEinfo_graphicformat=arrow_data {{0 1 2 0 0 -1} {} 0}
                     width 5 offset 0
     misc_feature    4871..4889
                     /label=HSV thymidine kinase polyadenylation signal
                     /ApEinfo_fwdcolor=cyan
                     /ApEinfo_revcolor=green
                     /ApEinfo_graphicformat=arrow_data {{0 1 2 0 0 -1} {} 0}
                     width 5 offset 0
     misc_feature    1..588
                     /label=CMV immediate early promoter
                     /ApEinfo_fwdcolor=#0f7ffe
                     /ApEinfo_revcolor=green
                     /ApEinfo_graphicformat=arrow_data {{0 1 2 0 0 -1} {} 0}
                     width 5 offset 0
     misc_feature    2764..2798
                     /label=SV40 early mRNA polyadenylation signal
                     /ApEinfo_fwdcolor=#fc8008
                     /ApEinfo_revcolor=green
                     /ApEinfo_graphicformat=arrow_data {{0 1 2 0 0 -1} {} 0}
                     width 5 offset 0
     misc_feature    3657..3792
                     /label=SV40 origin of replication
                     /ApEinfo_fwdcolor=#cc66fe
                     /ApEinfo_revcolor=green
                     /ApEinfo_graphicformat=arrow_data {{0 1 2 0 0 -1} {} 0}
                     width 5 offset 0
     misc_feature    3841..4635
                     /label=Kanamycin/neomycin resistance gene
                     /ApEinfo_fwdcolor=#fc6665
                     /ApEinfo_revcolor=green
                     /ApEinfo_graphicformat=arrow_data {{0 1 2 0 0 -1} {} 0}
                     width 5 offset 0
     misc_feature    5220..5862
                     /label=pUC plasmid replication origin
                     /ApEinfo_fwdcolor=cyan
                     /ApEinfo_revcolor=green
                     /ApEinfo_graphicformat=arrow_data {{0 1 2 0 0 -1} {} 0}
                     width 5 offset 0
     misc_feature    1919..2611
                     /label=human Zyxin (NM_001010972.1) middle part deletion
                     [343R-572T]
                     /ApEinfo_fwdcolor=#ffa3b6
                     /ApEinfo_revcolor=#ffa3b6
                     /ApEinfo_graphicformat=arrow_data {{0 1 2 0 0 -1} {} 0}
                     width 5 offset 0
     misc_feature    1379..1396
                     /label=SG
                     /ApEinfo_fwdcolor=#aefcff
                     /ApEinfo_revcolor=#aefcff
                     /ApEinfo_graphicformat=arrow_data {{0 1 2 0 0 -1} {} 0}
                     width 5 offset 0
ORIGIN
        1 TAGTTATTAA TAGTAATCAA TTACGGGGTC ATTAGTTCAT AGCCCATATA TGGAGTTCCG
       61 CGTTACATAA CTTACGGTAA ATGGCCCGCC TGGCTGACCG CCCAACGACC CCCGCCCATT
      121 GACGTCAATA ATGACGTATG TTCCCATAGT AACGCCAATA GGGACTTTCC ATTGACGTCA
      181 ATGGGTGGAG TATTTACGGT AAACTGCCCA CTTGGCAGTA CATCAAGTGT ATCATATGCC
      241 AAGTACGCCC CCTATTGACG TCAATGACGG TAAATGGCCC GCCTGGCATT ATGCCCAGTA
      301 CATGACCTTA TGGGACTTTC CTACTTGGCA GTACATCTAC GTATTAGTCA TCGCTATTAC
      361 CATGGTGATG CGGTTTTGGC AGTACATCAA TGGGCGTGGA TAGCGGTTTG ACTCACGGGG
      421 ATTTCCAAGT CTCCACCCCA TTGACGTCAA TGGGAGTTTG TTTTGGCACC AAAATCAACG
      481 GGACTTTCCA AAATGTCGTA ACAACTCCGC CCCATTGACG CAAATGGGCG GTAGGCGTGT
      541 ACGGTGGGAG GTCTATATAA GCAGAGCTGG TTTAGTGAAC CGTCAGATCC GCTAGCGCTA
      601 CCGGACTCAG ATCTCGAGCT CAAGCTTCGA ATTCTGCAGT CGACGGTACC GGCGCGCCAG
      661 CATGGTGAGC AAGGGCGAGG AGCTGTTCAC CGGGGTGGTG CCCATCCTGG TCGAGCTGGA
      721 CGGCGACGTA AACGGCCACA AGTTCAGCGT GTCCGGCGAG GGCGAGGGCG ATGCCACCTA
      781 CGGCAAGCTG ACCCTGAAGT TCATCTGCAC CACCGGCAAG CTGCCCGTGC CCTGGCCCAC
      841 CCTCGTGACC ACCCTGACCT ACGGCGTGCA GTGCTTCAGC CGCTACCCCG ACCACATGAA
      901 GCAGCACGAC TTCTTCAAGT CCGCCATGCC CGAAGGCTAC GTCCAGGAGC GCACCATCTT
      961 CTTCAAGGAC GACGGCAACT ACAAGACCCG CGCCGAGGTG AAGTTCGAGG GCGACACCCT
     1021 GGTGAACCGC ATCGAGCTGA AGGGCATCGA CTTCAAGGAG GACGGCAACA TCCTGGGGCA
     1081 CAAGCTGGAG TACAACTACA ACAGCCACAA CGTCTATATC ATGGCCGACA AGCAGAAGAA
     1141 CGGCATCAAG GTGAACTTCA AGATCCGCCA CAACATCGAG GACGGCAGCG TGCAGCTCGC
     1201 CGACCACTAC CAGCAGAACA CCCCCATCGG CGACGGCCCC GTGCTGCTGC CCGACAACCA
     1261 CTACCTGAGC ACCCAGTCCA AGCTGAGCAA AGACCCCAAC GAGAAGCGCG ATCACATGGT
     1321 CCTGCTGGAG TTCGTGACCG CCGCCGGGAT CACTCTCGGC ATGGACGAGC TGTACAAGTC
     1381 TGGCGGCGGT GGTTCTACTA GTATGGCGGC CCCCCGCCCG TCTCCCGCGA TCTCCGTTTC
     1441 GGTCTCGGCT CCGGCTTTTT ACGCCCCGCA GAAGAAGTTC GGCCCTGTGG TGGCCCCAAA
     1501 GCCCAAAGTG AATCCCTTCC GGCCCGGGGA CAGCGAGCCT CCCCCGGCAC CCGGGGCCCA
     1561 GCGCGCACAG ATGGGCCGGG TGGGCGAGAT TCCCCCGCCG CCCCCGGAAG ACTTTCCCCT
     1621 GCCTCCACCT CCCCTTGCTG GGGATGGCGA CGATGCAGAG GGTGCTCTGG GAGGTGCCTT
     1681 CCCGCCGCCC CCTCCCCCGA TCGAGGAATC ATTTCCCCCT GCGCCTCTGG AGGAGGAGAT
     1741 CTTCCCTTCC CCGCCGCCTC CTCCGGAGGA GGAGGGAGGG CCTGAGGCCC CCATACCGCC
     1801 CCCACCACAG CCCAGGGAGA AGGTGAGCAG TATTGATTTG GAGATCGACT CTCTGTCCTC
     1861 ACTGCTGGAT GACATGACCA AGAATGATCC TTTCAAAAGC GGAGGTGGGT CTGGAGGCCG
     1921 CTCCCCTGGG GCCCCAGGGC CCCTGACTCT GAAGGAGGTG GAGGAGCTGG AGCAGCTGAC
     1981 CCAGCAGCTA ATGCAGGACA TGGAGCATCC TCAGAGGCAG AATGTGGCTG TCAACGAACT
     2041 CTGCGGCCGA TGCCATCAAC CCCTGGCCCG GGCGCAGCCA GCCGTCCGCG CTCTAGGGCA
     2101 GCTGTTCCAC ATCGCCTGCT TCACCTGCCA CCAGTGTGCG CAGCAGCTCC AGGGCCAGCA
     2161 GTTCTACAGT CTGGAGGGGG CGCCGTACTG CGAGGGCTGT TACACTGACA CCCTGGAGAA
     2221 GTGTAACACC TGCGGGGAGC CCATCACTGA CCGCATGCTG AGGGCCACGG GCAAGGCCTA
     2281 TCACCCGCAC TGCTTCACCT GTGTGGTCTG CGCCCGCCCC CTGGAGGGCA CCTCCTTCAT
     2341 CGTGGACCAG GCCAACCGGC CCCACTGTGT CCCCGACTAC CACAAGCAGT ACGCCCCGAG
     2401 GTGCTCCGTC TGCTCTGAGC CCATCATGCC TGAGCCTGGC CGAGATGAGA CTGTGCGAGT
     2461 GGTCGCCCTG GACAAGAACT TCCACATGAA GTGTTACAAG TGTGAGGACT GCGGGAAGCC
     2521 CCTGTCGATT GAGGCAGATG ACAATGGCTG CTTCCCCCTG GACGGTCACG TGCTCTGTCG
     2581 GAAGTGCCAC ACTGCTAGAG CCCAGACCTA GGCGGCCGCG ACTCTAGATC ATAATCAGCC
     2641 ATACCACATT TGTAGAGGTT TTACTTGCTT TAAAAAACCT CCCACACCTC CCCCTGAACC
     2701 TGAAACATAA AATGAATGCA ATTGTTGTTG TTAACTTGTT TATTGCAGCT TATAATGGTT
     2761 ACAAATAAAG CAATAGCATC ACAAATTTCA CAAATAAAGC ATTTTTTTCA CTGCATTCTA
     2821 GTTGTGGTTT GTCCAAACTC ATCAATGTAT CTTAAGGCGT AAATTGTAAG CGTTAATATT
     2881 TTGTTAAAAT TCGCGTTAAA TTTTTGTTAA ATCAGCTCAT TTTTTAACCA ATAGGCCGAA
     2941 ATCGGCAAAA TCCCTTATAA ATCAAAAGAA TAGACCGAGA TAGGGTTGAG TGTTGTTCCA
     3001 GTTTGGAACA AGAGTCCACT ATTAAAGAAC GTGGACTCCA ACGTCAAAGG NNNNNNNNNN
     3061 NNNNNNNNNN NNNNNNNNNN NNNNNNNNNN NNNNNNNNNT NNNNNNNNNN NNNNNNNNNN
     3121 NNNNNNNNNN NNNNNNNNNN NNNNNNNNNN NNNNNNNNNN NNNNNNNNNN NNNNNNNNNN
     3181 NNNNNNNNNN NGNNNNNNNN NNNNNNNNNN NNNNNNNNNN NNNNNNNNNN NNNNNNNNNN
     3241 NNNNNNNNNN NNNNNNNNNN NNNNNNNNNN NNNNNNNNNN NNNNNNNNNN NNNNNNNNNN
     3301 NNNNNNNNNN NNNNNNCAGG TGGCACTTTT CGGGGAAATG TGCGCGGAAC CCCTATTTGT
     3361 TTATTTTTCT AAATACATTC AAATATGTAT CCGCTCATGA GACAATAACC CTGATAAATG
     3421 CTTCAATAAT ATTGAAAAAG GAAGAGTCCT GAGGCGGAAA GAACCAGCTG TGGAATGTGT
     3481 GTCAGTTAGG GTGTGGAAAG TCCCCAGGCT CCCCAGCAGG CAGAAGTATG CAAAGCATGC
     3541 ATCTCAATTA GTCAGCAACC AGGTGTGGAA AGTCCCCAGG CTCCCCAGCA GGCAGAAGTA
     3601 TGCAAAGCAT GCATCTCAAT TAGTCAGCAA CCATAGTCCC GCCCCTAACT CCGCCCATCC
     3661 CGCCCCTAAC TCCGCCCAGT TCCGCCCATT CTCCGCCCCA TGGCTGACTA ATTTTTTTTA
     3721 TTTATGCAGA GGCCGAGGCC GCCTCGGCCT CTGAGCTATT CCAGAAGTAG TGAGGAGGCT
     3781 TTTTTGGAGG CCTAGGCTTT TGCAAAGATC GATCAAGAGA CAGGATGAGG ATCGTTTCGC
     3841 ATGATTGAAC AAGATGGATT GCACGCAGGT TCTCCGGCCG CTTGGGTGGA GAGGCTATTC
     3901 GGCTATGACT GGGCACAACA GACAATCGGC TGCTCTGATG CCGCCGTGTT CCGGCTGTCA
     3961 GCGCAGGGGC GCCCGGTTCT TTTTGTCAAG ACCGACCTGT CCGGTGCCCT GAATGAACTG
     4021 CAAGACGAGG CAGCGCGGCT ATCGTGGCTG GCCACGACGG GCGTTCCTTG CGCAGCTGTG
     4081 CTCGACGTTG TCACTGAAGC GGGAAGGGAC TGGCTGCTAT TGGGCGAAGT GCCGGGGCAG
     4141 GATCTCCTGT CATCTCACCT TGCTCCTGCC GAGAAAGTAT CCATCATGGC TGATGCAATG
     4201 CGGCGGCTGC ATACGCTTGA TCCGGCTACC TGCCCATTCG ACCACCAAGC GAAACATCGC
     4261 ATCGAGCGAG CACGTACTCG GATGGAAGCC GGTCTTGTCG ATCAGGATGA TCTGGACGAA
     4321 GAGCATCAGG GGCTCGCGCC AGCCGAACTG TTCGCCAGGC TCAAGGCGAG CATGCCCGAC
     4381 GGCGAGGATC TCGTCGTGAC CCATGGCGAT GCCTGCTTGC CGAATATCAT GGTGGAAAAT
     4441 GGCCGCTTTT CTGGATTCAT CGACTGTGGC CGGCTGGGTG TGGCGGACCG CTATCAGGAC
     4501 ATAGCGTTGG CTACCCGTGA TATTGCTGAA GAGCTTGGCG GCGAATGGGC TGACCGCTTC
     4561 CTCGTGCTTT ACGGTATCGC CGCTCCCGAT TCGCAGCGCA TCGCCTTCTA TCGCCTTCTT
     4621 GACGAGTTCT TCTGAGCGGG ACTCTGGGGT TCGAAATGAC CGACCAAGCG ACGCCCAACC
     4681 TGCCATCACG AGATTTCGAT TCCACCGCCG CCTTCTATGA AAGGTTGGGC TTCGGAATCG
     4741 TTTTCCGGGA CGCCGGCTGG ATGATCCTCC AGCGCGGGGA TCTCATGCTG GAGTTCTTCG
     4801 CCCACCCTAG GGGGAGGCTA ACTGAAACAC GGAAGGAGAC AATACCGGAA GGAACCCGCG
     4861 CTATGACGGC AATAAAAAGA CAGAATAAAA CGCACGGTGT TGGGTCGTTT GTTCATAAAC
     4921 GCGGGGTTCG GTCCCAGGGC TGGCACTCTG TCGATACCCC ACCGAGACCC CATTGGGGCC
     4981 AATACGCCCG CGTTTCTTCC TTTTCCCCAC CCCACCCCCC AAGTTCGGGT GAAGGCCCAG
     5041 GGCTCGCAGC CAACGTCGGG GCGGCAGGCC CTGCCATAGC CTCAGGTTAC TCATATATAC
     5101 TTTAGATTGA TTTAAAACTT CATTTTTAAT TTAAAAGGAT CTAGGTGAAG ATCCTTTTTG
     5161 ATAATCTCAT GACCAAAATC CCTTAACGTG AGTTTTCGTT CCACTGAGCG TCAGACCCCG
     5221 TAGAAAAGAT CAAAGGATCT TCTTGAGATC CTTTTTTTCT GCGCGTAATC TGCTGCTTGC
     5281 AAACAAAAAA ACCACCGCTA CCAGCGGTGG TTTGTTTGCC GGATCAAGAG CTACCAACTC
     5341 TTTTTCCGAA GGTAACTGGC TTCAGCAGAG CGCAGATACC AAATACTGTC CTTCTAGTGT
     5401 AGCCGTAGTT AGGCCACCAC TTCAAGAACT CTGTAGCACC GCCTACATAC CTCGCTCTGC
     5461 TAATCCTGTT ACCAGTGGCT GCTGCCAGTG GCGATAAGTC GTGTCTTACC GGGTTGGACT
     5521 CAAGACGATA GTTACCGGAT AAGGCGCAGC GGTCGGGCTG AACGGGGGGT TCGTGCACAC
     5581 AGCCCAGCTT GGAGCGAACG ACCTACACCG AACTGAGATA CCTACAGCGT GAGCTATGAG
     5641 AAAGCGCCAC GCTTCCCGAA GGGAGAAAGG CGGACAGGTA TCCGGTAAGC GGCAGGGTCG
     5701 GAACAGGAGA GCGCACGAGG GAGCTTCCAG GGGGAAACGC CTGGTATCTT TATAGTCCTG
     5761 TCGGGTTTCG CCACCTCTGA CTTGAGCGTC GATTTTTGTG ATGCTCGTCA GGGGGGCGGA
     5821 GCCTATGGAA AAACGCCAGC AACGCGGCCT TTTTACGGTT CCTGGCCTTT TGCTGGCCTT
     5881 TTGCTCACAT GTTCTTTCCT GCGTTATCCC CTGATTCTGT GGATAACCGT ATTACCGCCA
     5941 TGCAT     
//
