# Supplementary material for: A nano-liquid hub integrating growth and immune-evasion signaling to promote cell survival
Source: bioRxiv preprint, doi:10.1101/2021.12.30.474523, version 5 (2026-03-18)
Supplement: Supplementary data S1 [file 474523_file08.zip › DataS1_DNAfiles/025_pEGFPN1-Halo7-SGx3-Zyxin-dIDR2.gb]

LOCUS       pEGFPN1_Halo7_SG        6176 bp ds-DNA     linear       22-JUL-2020
DEFINITION  .
ACCESSION   
VERSION     
SOURCE      .
  ORGANISM  .
COMMENT     
COMMENT     ApEinfo:methylated:1
FEATURES             Location/Qualifiers
     misc_feature    1553..1627
                     /label=SGX3
                     /ApEinfo_fwdcolor=#aefcff
                     /ApEinfo_revcolor=#aefcff
                     /ApEinfo_graphicformat=arrow_data {{0 1 2 0 0 -1} {} 0}
                     width 5 offset 0
     misc_feature    1634..2128
                     /label=human Zyxin (NM_001010972.1) middle part deletion
                     [1M-165K]
                     /ApEinfo_fwdcolor=#ffa3b6
                     /ApEinfo_revcolor=#ffa3b6
                     /ApEinfo_graphicformat=arrow_data {{0 1 2 0 0 -1} {} 0}
                     width 5 offset 0
     misc_feature    591..650
                     /label=MCS
                     /ApEinfo_fwdcolor=#ffff66
                     /ApEinfo_revcolor=#ffff66
                     /ApEinfo_graphicformat=arrow_data {{0 1 2 0 0 -1} {} 0}
                     width 5 offset 0
     misc_feature    2129..2149
                     /label=SGSG linker
                     /ApEinfo_fwdcolor=#89ffff
                     /ApEinfo_revcolor=#89ffff
                     /ApEinfo_graphicformat=arrow_data {{0 1 2 0 0 -1} {} 0}
                     width 5 offset 0
     misc_feature    3092..3547
                     /label=f1 single-strand DNA origin
                     /ApEinfo_fwdcolor=cyan
                     /ApEinfo_revcolor=green
                     /ApEinfo_graphicformat=arrow_data {{0 1 2 0 0 -1} {} 0}
                     width 5 offset 0
     misc_feature    3609..3637
                     /label=Bacterial promoterfor expression of KanR gene
                     /ApEinfo_fwdcolor=#6666fe
                     /ApEinfo_revcolor=green
                     /ApEinfo_graphicformat=arrow_data {{0 1 2 0 0 -1} {} 0}
                     width 5 offset 0
     misc_feature    3721..3950
                     /label=SV40 early promoter
                     /ApEinfo_fwdcolor=#7ffe07
                     /ApEinfo_revcolor=green
                     /ApEinfo_graphicformat=arrow_data {{0 1 2 0 0 -1} {} 0}
                     width 5 offset 0
     misc_feature    5102..5120
                     /label=HSV thymidine kinase polyadenylation signal
                     /ApEinfo_fwdcolor=cyan
                     /ApEinfo_revcolor=green
                     /ApEinfo_graphicformat=arrow_data {{0 1 2 0 0 -1} {} 0}
                     width 5 offset 0
     misc_feature    662..1552
                     /label=Halo7
                     /ApEinfo_fwdcolor=#acf999
                     /ApEinfo_revcolor=#acf999
                     /ApEinfo_graphicformat=arrow_data {{0 1 2 0 0 -1} {} 0}
                     width 5 offset 0
     misc_feature    1..588
                     /label=CMV immediate early promoter
                     /ApEinfo_fwdcolor=#0f7ffe
                     /ApEinfo_revcolor=green
                     /ApEinfo_graphicformat=arrow_data {{0 1 2 0 0 -1} {} 0}
                     width 5 offset 0
     misc_feature    2995..3029
                     /label=SV40 early mRNA polyadenylation signal
                     /ApEinfo_fwdcolor=#fc8008
                     /ApEinfo_revcolor=green
                     /ApEinfo_graphicformat=arrow_data {{0 1 2 0 0 -1} {} 0}
                     width 5 offset 0
     misc_feature    3888..4023
                     /label=SV40 origin of replication
                     /ApEinfo_fwdcolor=#cc66fe
                     /ApEinfo_revcolor=green
                     /ApEinfo_graphicformat=arrow_data {{0 1 2 0 0 -1} {} 0}
                     width 5 offset 0
     misc_feature    4072..4866
                     /label=Kanamycin/neomycin resistance gene
                     /ApEinfo_fwdcolor=#fc6665
                     /ApEinfo_revcolor=green
                     /ApEinfo_graphicformat=arrow_data {{0 1 2 0 0 -1} {} 0}
                     width 5 offset 0
     misc_feature    5451..6093
                     /label=pUC plasmid replication origin
                     /ApEinfo_fwdcolor=cyan
                     /ApEinfo_revcolor=green
                     /ApEinfo_graphicformat=arrow_data {{0 1 2 0 0 -1} {} 0}
                     width 5 offset 0
     misc_feature    2150..2842
                     /label=human Zyxin (NM_001010972.1) middle part deletion
                     [343R-572T]
                     /ApEinfo_fwdcolor=#ffa3b6
                     /ApEinfo_revcolor=#ffa3b6
                     /ApEinfo_graphicformat=arrow_data {{0 1 2 0 0 -1} {} 0}
                     width 5 offset 0
ORIGIN
        1 TAGTTATTAA TAGTAATCAA TTACGGGGTC ATTAGTTCAT AGCCCATATA TGGAGTTCCG
       61 CGTTACATAA CTTACGGTAA ATGGCCCGCC TGGCTGACCG CCCAACGACC CCCGCCCATT
      121 GACGTCAATA ATGACGTATG TTCCCATAGT AACGCCAATA GGGACTTTCC ATTGACGTCA
      181 ATGGGTGGAG TATTTACGGT AAACTGCCCA CTTGGCAGTA CATCAAGTGT ATCATATGCC
      241 AAGTACGCCC CCTATTGACG TCAATGACGG TAAATGGCCC GCCTGGCATT ATGCCCAGTA
      301 CATGACCTTA TGGGACTTTC CTACTTGGCA GTACATCTAC GTATTAGTCA TCGCTATTAC
      361 CATGGTGATG CGGTTTTGGC AGTACATCAA TGGGCGTGGA TAGCGGTTTG ACTCACGGGG
      421 ATTTCCAAGT CTCCACCCCA TTGACGTCAA TGGGAGTTTG TTTTGGCACC AAAATCAACG
      481 GGACTTTCCA AAATGTCGTA ACAACTCCGC CCCATTGACG CAAATGGGCG GTAGGCGTGT
      541 ACGGTGGGAG GTCTATATAA GCAGAGCTGG TTTAGTGAAC CGTCAGATCC GCTAGCGCTA
      601 CCGGACTCAG ATCTCGAGCT CAAGCTTCGA ATTCTGCAGT CGACGGTACC GGCGCGCCAG
      661 CATGGCAGAA ATCGGTACTG GCTTTCCATT CGACCCCCAT TATGTGGAAG TCCTGGGCGA
      721 GCGCATGCAC TACGTCGATG TTGGTCCGCG CGATGGCACC CCTGTGCTGT TCCTGCACGG
      781 TAACCCGACC TCCTCCTACG TGTGGCGCAA CATCATCCCG CATGTTGCAC CGACCCATCG
      841 CTGCATTGCT CCAGACCTGA TCGGTATGGG CAAATCCGAC AAACCAGACC TGGGTTATTT
      901 CTTCGACGAC CACGTCCGCT TCATGGATGC CTTCATCGAA GCCCTGGGTC TGGAAGAGGT
      961 CGTCCTGGTC ATTCACGACT GGGGCTCCGC TCTGGGTTTC CACTGGGCCA AGCGCAATCC
     1021 AGAGCGCGTC AAAGGTATTG CATTTATGGA GTTCATCCGC CCTATCCCGA CCTGGGACGA
     1081 ATGGCCAGAA TTTGCCCGCG AGACCTTCCA GGCCTTCCGC ACCACCGACG TCGGCCGCAA
     1141 GCTGATCATC GATCAGAACG TTTTTATCGA GGGTACGCTG CCGATGGGTG TCGTCCGCCC
     1201 GCTGACTGAA GTCGAGATGG ACCATTACCG CGAGCCGTTC CTGAATCCTG TTGACCGCGA
     1261 GCCACTGTGG CGCTTCCCAA ACGAGCTGCC AATCGCCGGT GAGCCAGCGA ACATCGTCGC
     1321 GCTGGTCGAA GAATACATGG ACTGGCTGCA CCAGTCCCCT GTCCCGAAGC TGCTGTTCTG
     1381 GGGCACCCCA GGCGTTCTGA TCCCACCGGC CGAAGCCGCT CGCCTGGCCA AAAGCCTGCC
     1441 TAACTGCAAG GCTGTGGACA TCGGCCCGGG TCTGAATCTG CTGCAAGAAG ACAACCCGGA
     1501 CCTGATCGGC AGCGAGATCG CGCGCTGGCT GTCGACGCTC GAGATTTCCG GCTCCGGACT
     1561 CAGATCTCGA GCTCAAGCTT CGTCAGGAGG CGGTGGCTCA GGAGGCGGTG GCTCAGGAGG
     1621 CGGTGGCACT AGTATGGCGG CCCCCCGCCC GTCTCCCGCG ATCTCCGTTT CGGTCTCGGC
     1681 TCCGGCTTTT TACGCCCCGC AGAAGAAGTT CGGCCCTGTG GTGGCCCCAA AGCCCAAAGT
     1741 GAATCCCTTC CGGCCCGGGG ACAGCGAGCC TCCCCCGGCA CCCGGGGCCC AGCGCGCACA
     1801 GATGGGCCGG GTGGGCGAGA TTCCCCCGCC GCCCCCGGAA GACTTTCCCC TGCCTCCACC
     1861 TCCCCTTGCT GGGGATGGCG ACGATGCAGA GGGTGCTCTG GGAGGTGCCT TCCCGCCGCC
     1921 CCCTCCCCCG ATCGAGGAAT CATTTCCCCC TGCGCCTCTG GAGGAGGAGA TCTTCCCTTC
     1981 CCCGCCGCCT CCTCCGGAGG AGGAGGGAGG GCCTGAGGCC CCCATACCGC CCCCACCACA
     2041 GCCCAGGGAG AAGGTGAGCA GTATTGATTT GGAGATCGAC TCTCTGTCCT CACTGCTGGA
     2101 TGACATGACC AAGAATGATC CTTTCAAAAG CGGAGGTGGG TCTGGAGGCC GCTCCCCTGG
     2161 GGCCCCAGGG CCCCTGACTC TGAAGGAGGT GGAGGAGCTG GAGCAGCTGA CCCAGCAGCT
     2221 AATGCAGGAC ATGGAGCATC CTCAGAGGCA GAATGTGGCT GTCAACGAAC TCTGCGGCCG
     2281 ATGCCATCAA CCCCTGGCCC GGGCGCAGCC AGCCGTCCGC GCTCTAGGGC AGCTGTTCCA
     2341 CATCGCCTGC TTCACCTGCC ACCAGTGTGC GCAGCAGCTC CAGGGCCAGC AGTTCTACAG
     2401 TCTGGAGGGG GCGCCGTACT GCGAGGGCTG TTACACTGAC ACCCTGGAGA AGTGTAACAC
     2461 CTGCGGGGAG CCCATCACTG ACCGCATGCT GAGGGCCACG GGCAAGGCCT ATCACCCGCA
     2521 CTGCTTCACC TGTGTGGTCT GCGCCCGCCC CCTGGAGGGC ACCTCCTTCA TCGTGGACCA
     2581 GGCCAACCGG CCCCACTGTG TCCCCGACTA CCACAAGCAG TACGCCCCGA GGTGCTCCGT
     2641 CTGCTCTGAG CCCATCATGC CTGAGCCTGG CCGAGATGAG ACTGTGCGAG TGGTCGCCCT
     2701 GGACAAGAAC TTCCACATGA AGTGTTACAA GTGTGAGGAC TGCGGGAAGC CCCTGTCGAT
     2761 TGAGGCAGAT GACAATGGCT GCTTCCCCCT GGACGGTCAC GTGCTCTGTC GGAAGTGCCA
     2821 CACTGCTAGA GCCCAGACCT AGGCGGCCGC GACTCTAGAT CATAATCAGC CATACCACAT
     2881 TTGTAGAGGT TTTACTTGCT TTAAAAAACC TCCCACACCT CCCCCTGAAC CTGAAACATA
     2941 AAATGAATGC AATTGTTGTT GTTAACTTGT TTATTGCAGC TTATAATGGT TACAAATAAA
     3001 GCAATAGCAT CACAAATTTC ACAAATAAAG CATTTTTTTC ACTGCATTCT AGTTGTGGTT
     3061 TGTCCAAACT CATCAATGTA TCTTAAGGCG TAAATTGTAA GCGTTAATAT TTTGTTAAAA
     3121 TTCGCGTTAA ATTTTTGTTA AATCAGCTCA TTTTTTAACC AATAGGCCGA AATCGGCAAA
     3181 ATCCCTTATA AATCAAAAGA ATAGACCGAG ATAGGGTTGA GTGTTGTTCC AGTTTGGAAC
     3241 AAGAGTCCAC TATTAAAGAA CGTGGACTCC AACGTCAAAG GNNNNNNNNN NNNNNNNNNN
     3301 NNNNNNNNNN NNNNNNNNNN NNNNNNNNNN TNNNNNNNNN NNNNNNNNNN NNNNNNNNNN
     3361 NNNNNNNNNN NNNNNNNNNN NNNNNNNNNN NNNNNNNNNN NNNNNNNNNN NNNNNNNNNN
     3421 NNGNNNNNNN NNNNNNNNNN NNNNNNNNNN NNNNNNNNNN NNNNNNNNNN NNNNNNNNNN
     3481 NNNNNNNNNN NNNNNNNNNN NNNNNNNNNN NNNNNNNNNN NNNNNNNNNN NNNNNNNNNN
     3541 NNNNNNNCAG GTGGCACTTT TCGGGGAAAT GTGCGCGGAA CCCCTATTTG TTTATTTTTC
     3601 TAAATACATT CAAATATGTA TCCGCTCATG AGACAATAAC CCTGATAAAT GCTTCAATAA
     3661 TATTGAAAAA GGAAGAGTCC TGAGGCGGAA AGAACCAGCT GTGGAATGTG TGTCAGTTAG
     3721 GGTGTGGAAA GTCCCCAGGC TCCCCAGCAG GCAGAAGTAT GCAAAGCATG CATCTCAATT
     3781 AGTCAGCAAC CAGGTGTGGA AAGTCCCCAG GCTCCCCAGC AGGCAGAAGT ATGCAAAGCA
     3841 TGCATCTCAA TTAGTCAGCA ACCATAGTCC CGCCCCTAAC TCCGCCCATC CCGCCCCTAA
     3901 CTCCGCCCAG TTCCGCCCAT TCTCCGCCCC ATGGCTGACT AATTTTTTTT ATTTATGCAG
     3961 AGGCCGAGGC CGCCTCGGCC TCTGAGCTAT TCCAGAAGTA GTGAGGAGGC TTTTTTGGAG
     4021 GCCTAGGCTT TTGCAAAGAT CGATCAAGAG ACAGGATGAG GATCGTTTCG CATGATTGAA
     4081 CAAGATGGAT TGCACGCAGG TTCTCCGGCC GCTTGGGTGG AGAGGCTATT CGGCTATGAC
     4141 TGGGCACAAC AGACAATCGG CTGCTCTGAT GCCGCCGTGT TCCGGCTGTC AGCGCAGGGG
     4201 CGCCCGGTTC TTTTTGTCAA GACCGACCTG TCCGGTGCCC TGAATGAACT GCAAGACGAG
     4261 GCAGCGCGGC TATCGTGGCT GGCCACGACG GGCGTTCCTT GCGCAGCTGT GCTCGACGTT
     4321 GTCACTGAAG CGGGAAGGGA CTGGCTGCTA TTGGGCGAAG TGCCGGGGCA GGATCTCCTG
     4381 TCATCTCACC TTGCTCCTGC CGAGAAAGTA TCCATCATGG CTGATGCAAT GCGGCGGCTG
     4441 CATACGCTTG ATCCGGCTAC CTGCCCATTC GACCACCAAG CGAAACATCG CATCGAGCGA
     4501 GCACGTACTC GGATGGAAGC CGGTCTTGTC GATCAGGATG ATCTGGACGA AGAGCATCAG
     4561 GGGCTCGCGC CAGCCGAACT GTTCGCCAGG CTCAAGGCGA GCATGCCCGA CGGCGAGGAT
     4621 CTCGTCGTGA CCCATGGCGA TGCCTGCTTG CCGAATATCA TGGTGGAAAA TGGCCGCTTT
     4681 TCTGGATTCA TCGACTGTGG CCGGCTGGGT GTGGCGGACC GCTATCAGGA CATAGCGTTG
     4741 GCTACCCGTG ATATTGCTGA AGAGCTTGGC GGCGAATGGG CTGACCGCTT CCTCGTGCTT
     4801 TACGGTATCG CCGCTCCCGA TTCGCAGCGC ATCGCCTTCT ATCGCCTTCT TGACGAGTTC
     4861 TTCTGAGCGG GACTCTGGGG TTCGAAATGA CCGACCAAGC GACGCCCAAC CTGCCATCAC
     4921 GAGATTTCGA TTCCACCGCC GCCTTCTATG AAAGGTTGGG CTTCGGAATC GTTTTCCGGG
     4981 ACGCCGGCTG GATGATCCTC CAGCGCGGGG ATCTCATGCT GGAGTTCTTC GCCCACCCTA
     5041 GGGGGAGGCT AACTGAAACA CGGAAGGAGA CAATACCGGA AGGAACCCGC GCTATGACGG
     5101 CAATAAAAAG ACAGAATAAA ACGCACGGTG TTGGGTCGTT TGTTCATAAA CGCGGGGTTC
     5161 GGTCCCAGGG CTGGCACTCT GTCGATACCC CACCGAGACC CCATTGGGGC CAATACGCCC
     5221 GCGTTTCTTC CTTTTCCCCA CCCCACCCCC CAAGTTCGGG TGAAGGCCCA GGGCTCGCAG
     5281 CCAACGTCGG GGCGGCAGGC CCTGCCATAG CCTCAGGTTA CTCATATATA CTTTAGATTG
     5341 ATTTAAAACT TCATTTTTAA TTTAAAAGGA TCTAGGTGAA GATCCTTTTT GATAATCTCA
     5401 TGACCAAAAT CCCTTAACGT GAGTTTTCGT TCCACTGAGC GTCAGACCCC GTAGAAAAGA
     5461 TCAAAGGATC TTCTTGAGAT CCTTTTTTTC TGCGCGTAAT CTGCTGCTTG CAAACAAAAA
     5521 AACCACCGCT ACCAGCGGTG GTTTGTTTGC CGGATCAAGA GCTACCAACT CTTTTTCCGA
     5581 AGGTAACTGG CTTCAGCAGA GCGCAGATAC CAAATACTGT CCTTCTAGTG TAGCCGTAGT
     5641 TAGGCCACCA CTTCAAGAAC TCTGTAGCAC CGCCTACATA CCTCGCTCTG CTAATCCTGT
     5701 TACCAGTGGC TGCTGCCAGT GGCGATAAGT CGTGTCTTAC CGGGTTGGAC TCAAGACGAT
     5761 AGTTACCGGA TAAGGCGCAG CGGTCGGGCT GAACGGGGGG TTCGTGCACA CAGCCCAGCT
     5821 TGGAGCGAAC GACCTACACC GAACTGAGAT ACCTACAGCG TGAGCTATGA GAAAGCGCCA
     5881 CGCTTCCCGA AGGGAGAAAG GCGGACAGGT ATCCGGTAAG CGGCAGGGTC GGAACAGGAG
     5941 AGCGCACGAG GGAGCTTCCA GGGGGAAACG CCTGGTATCT TTATAGTCCT GTCGGGTTTC
     6001 GCCACCTCTG ACTTGAGCGT CGATTTTTGT GATGCTCGTC AGGGGGGCGG AGCCTATGGA
     6061 AAAACGCCAG CAACGCGGCC TTTTTACGGT TCCTGGCCTT TTGCTGGCCT TTTGCTCACA
     6121 TGTTCTTTCC TGCGTTATCC CCTGATTCTG TGGATAACCG TATTACCGCC ATGCAT
//
