# Supplementary material for: A nano-liquid hub integrating growth and immune-evasion signaling to promote cell survival
Source: bioRxiv preprint, doi:10.1101/2021.12.30.474523, version 5 (2026-03-18)
Supplement: Supplementary data S1 [file 474523_file08.zip › DataS1_DNAfiles/026_pmCherryC1-6xHis-MBP-TEV-mCherry-HRV3C-Zyxin-dIDR2.gb]

LOCUS       pDML_6xHis_MBP_T        7120 bp ds-DNA     circular     11-JUN-2021
DEFINITION  Gibson/Homology Cloning ligation product.
ACCESSION   urn.local...22-dakp2jj
VERSION     urn.local...22-dakp2jj
KEYWORDS    .
SOURCE      
  ORGANISM  .
COMMENT     
COMMENT     
COMMENT     ApEinfo:methylated:1
FEATURES             Location/Qualifiers
     misc_feature    join(1738..2532,1..636)
                     /Source="referenceToDocument: urn:local:.:4f-ca4w2cb"
                     /note="Geneious type: Concatenated sequence"
                     /label=pmCherry HIS TEV mCHERRY GGHRWI PP (digested by
                     EcoRI, XhoI) Fragment 2 extraction (concatenated sequ
                     /ApEinfo_fwdcolor=#7eff74
                     /ApEinfo_revcolor=#7eff74
                     /ApEinfo_graphicformat=arrow_data {{0 1 2 0 0 -1} {} 0}
                     width 5 offset 0
     misc_feature    2536..3030
                     /label=human Zyxin (NM_001010972.1) middle part deletion
                     [1M-165K]
                     /ApEinfo_fwdcolor=#ffa3b6
                     /ApEinfo_revcolor=#ffa3b6
                     /ApEinfo_graphicformat=arrow_data {{0 1 2 0 0 -1} {} 0}
                     width 5 offset 0
     misc_feature    1..636
                     /Source="referenceToDocument: urn:local:.:xw-cqr1n18"
                     /note="Geneious type: Concatenated sequence"
                     /label=pDML0123 pmCherry HIS TEV mCHERRY GGHRWI hsZyxin
                     PCR Product - pmCherry HIS TEV mCHERRY GGHRWI PP (di
                     /ApEinfo_fwdcolor=#7eff74
                     /ApEinfo_revcolor=#7eff74
                     /ApEinfo_graphicformat=arrow_data {{0 1 2 0 0 -1} {} 0}
                     width 5 offset 0
     misc_feature    3031..3051
                     /label=SGSG linker
                     /ApEinfo_fwdcolor=#89ffff
                     /ApEinfo_revcolor=#89ffff
                     /ApEinfo_graphicformat=arrow_data {{0 1 2 0 0 -1} {} 0}
                     width 5 offset 0
     Promoter        508..589
                     /Imported_from="<a
                     href=""http://wishart.biology.ualberta.ca/PlasMapper"">Pla
                     sMapper</a>"
                     /Transferred_From="CMV prom"
                     /Transferred_Similarity="97.56%"
                     /label=CMV prom
                     /ApEinfo_fwdcolor=pink
                     /ApEinfo_revcolor=pink
                     /ApEinfo_graphicformat=arrow_data {{0 1 2 0 0 -1} {} 0}
                     width 5 offset 0
     ligation        592..595
                     /label=Ligation
                     /ApEinfo_fwdcolor=pink
                     /ApEinfo_revcolor=pink
                     /ApEinfo_graphicformat=arrow_data {{0 1 2 0 0 -1} {} 0}
                     width 5 offset 0
     misc_feature    join(1738..2528,596..636)
                     /Source="referenceToDocument: urn:local:.:28-dakp2jk"
                     /note="Geneious type: Concatenated sequence"
                     /label=Digestion of NheI - HIS - SGS TEV mCherry - GGHRWI
                     -PP - XhoI - Fragment 2 (concatenated sequence 2)
                     /ApEinfo_fwdcolor=#7eff74
                     /ApEinfo_revcolor=#7eff74
                     /ApEinfo_graphicformat=arrow_data {{0 1 2 0 0 -1} {} 0}
                     width 5 offset 0
     misc_feature    join(1738..2524,596..636)
                     /Source="referenceToDocument: urn:local:.:29-dakp2jk"
                     /note="Geneious type: Concatenated sequence"
                     /label=Digestion of NheI-HIS-SGS-TEV-mCherry-KpnII-
                     PP-BglII- hypothetical (modified) (modified) extraction 
                     /ApEinfo_fwdcolor=#7eff74
                     /ApEinfo_revcolor=#7eff74
                     /ApEinfo_graphicformat=arrow_data {{0 1 2 0 0 -1} {} 0}
                     width 5 offset 0
     misc_feature    606..616
                     /modified_by="User"
                     /label=Kozak\sequence
                     /ApEinfo_fwdcolor=#7eff74
                     /ApEinfo_revcolor=#7eff74
                     /ApEinfo_graphicformat=arrow_data {{0 1 2 0 0 -1} {} 0}
                     width 5 offset 0
     ORF             613..2535
                     /Genetic_code="Standard"
                     /Reading_frame=1
                     /created_by="ORF Finder"
                     /label=ORF 1 (frame 1)
                     /ApEinfo_fwdcolor=pink
                     /ApEinfo_revcolor=pink
                     /ApEinfo_graphicformat=arrow_data {{0 1 2 0 0 -1} {} 0}
                     width 5 offset 0
     misc_feature    616..636
                     /note="Geneious type: Editing History Insertion"
                     /label=Geneious type: Editing History Insertion
                     /ApEinfo_fwdcolor=#7eff74
                     /ApEinfo_revcolor=#7eff74
                     /ApEinfo_graphicformat=arrow_data {{0 1 2 0 0 -1} {} 0}
                     width 5 offset 0
     primer_bind     complement(617..636)
                     /Sequence="GTGATGGTGATGGTGATGGC"
                     /Tm="59.0"
                     /%GC="55.0"
                     /Hairpin_Tm="None"
                     /Self_Dimer_Tm="None"
                     /created_by="CHo"
                     /label=#DML0223 GA mCherry Zyxin rv
                     /ApEinfo_fwdcolor=#14c0bd
                     /ApEinfo_revcolor=#4ec02b
                     /ApEinfo_graphicformat=arrow_data {{0 1 2 0 0 -1} {} 0}
                     width 5 offset 0
     misc_feature    617..1757
                     /Source="referenceToDocument: urn:local:.:c7-cqqo5fn"
                     /note="Geneious type: Concatenated sequence"
                     /label=pDML0101 pMAL-c2X - MBP (concatenated sequence 2)
                     /ApEinfo_fwdcolor=#7eff74
                     /ApEinfo_revcolor=#7eff74
                     /ApEinfo_graphicformat=arrow_data {{0 1 2 0 0 -1} {} 0}
                     width 5 offset 0
     motif           619..636
                     /created_by="CHo"
                     /label=6xHis
                     /ApEinfo_fwdcolor=pink
                     /ApEinfo_revcolor=pink
                     /ApEinfo_graphicformat=arrow_data {{0 1 2 0 0 -1} {} 0}
                     width 5 offset 0
     CDS             637..1737
                     /codon_start=1
                     /translation="MKIEEGKLVIWINGDKGYNGLAEVGKKFEKDTGIKVTVEHPDKL
                     EEKFPQVAATGDGPDIIFWAHDRFGGYAQSGLLAEITPDKAFQDKLYPFTWDAVRYNG
                     KLIAYPIAVEALSLIYNKDLLPNPPKTWEEIPALDKELKAKGKSALMFNLQEPYFTWP
                     LIAADGGYAFKYENGKYDIKDVGVDNAGAKAGLTFLVDLIKNKHMNADTDYSIAEAAF
                     NKGETAMTINGPWAWSNIDTSKVNYGVTVLPTFKGQPSKPFVGVLSAGINAASPNKEL
                     AKEFLENYLLTDEGLEAVNKDKPLGAVALKSYEEELAKDPRIAATMENAQKGEIMPNI
                     PQMSAFWYAVRTAVINAASGRQTVDEALKDAQT"
                     /gene="<i>malE</i> (mutated)"
                     /note="This version of the gene does not encode a signal
                     sequence, so MBP will remain in the cytosol."
                     /product="maltose binding protein from <i>E. coli</i>"
                     /transl_table=1
                     /label=MBP
                     /ApEinfo_fwdcolor=#e9d024
                     /ApEinfo_revcolor=#e9d024
                     /ApEinfo_graphicformat=arrow_data {{0 1 2 0 0 -1} {} 0}
                     width 5 offset 0
     primer_bind     637..662
                     /%GC="34.6"
                     /Hairpin_Tm="43.6"
                     /Self_Dimer_Tm="None"
                     /Tm="59.3"
                     /Pair_Dimer_Tm="3.7"
                     /annotation_group="16999715326705db8555bb-12d1-4691-a986-f
                     35bf829edc2"
                     /Sequence="ATGAAAATCGAAGAAGGTAAACTGGT"
                     /created_by="primer3"
                     /Product_Size=1101
                     /#_Off-target_Sites=0
                     /Off-target_Template="pDML0101 pMAL-c2X - MBP"
                     /Extension="GCCATCACCATCACCATCAC"
                     /label=pDML0101 pMAL-c2X - MBP (1 F) - pDML0123 pmCherry
                     HIS TEV mCHERRY GGHRWI hsZyxin PCR Product
                     /ApEinfo_fwdcolor=#14c0bd
                     /ApEinfo_revcolor=#4ec02b
                     /ApEinfo_graphicformat=arrow_data {{0 1 2 0 0 -1} {} 0}
                     width 5 offset 0
     Optimized_Codon 976..978
                     /Amino_Acid="L / Leucine"
                     /Optimized_Codon="CTG"
                     /Optimized_Codon_Fraction="0.562"
                     /Original_Codon="TTA"
                     /Original_Codon_Fraction="0.026"
                     /Codon_Change="<U>T</U>T<U>A</U> <span
                     style=""color:red"">(0.026)</span> -&gt; <u>C</u>T<u>G</u>
                     <span style=""color:rgb(34, 139, 34)"">(0.562)</span>"
                     /Synonymous_Codons="<u>CTG <span style=""color:rgb(34,
                     139, 34)"">(0.562)</span></u>, CTC <span
                     style=""color:rgb(34, 139, 34)"">(0.178)</span>, TTG <span
                     style=""color:rgb(34, 139, 34)"">(0.103)</span>, CTT <span
                     style=""color:rgb(34, 139, 34)"">(0.082)</span>, CTA <span
                     style=""color:red"">(0.049)</span>, TTA <span
                     style=""color:red"">(0.026)</span>"
                     /label=CTG
                     /ApEinfo_fwdcolor=pink
                     /ApEinfo_revcolor=pink
                     /ApEinfo_graphicformat=arrow_data {{0 1 2 0 0 -1} {} 0}
                     width 5 offset 0
     Optimized_Codon 979..981
                     /Amino_Acid="S / Serine"
                     /Optimized_Codon="AGT"
                     /Optimized_Codon_Fraction="0.096"
                     /Original_Codon="TCG"
                     /Original_Codon_Fraction="0.065"
                     /Codon_Change="<U>T</U><U>C</U><U>G</U> <span
                     style=""color:red"">(0.065)</span> -&gt;
                     <u>A</u><u>G</u><u>T</u> <span style=""color:rgb(34, 139,
                     34)"">(0.096)</span>"
                     /Synonymous_Codons="TCC <span style=""color:rgb(34, 139,
                     34)"">(0.313)</span>, AGC <span style=""color:rgb(34, 139,
                     34)"">(0.249)</span>, TCT <span style=""color:rgb(34, 139,
                     34)"">(0.199)</span>, <u>AGT <span style=""color:rgb(34,
                     139, 34)"">(0.096)</span></u>, TCA <span
                     style=""color:rgb(34, 139, 34)"">(0.076)</span>, TCG <span
                     style=""color:red"">(0.065)</span>"
                     /label=AGT
                     /ApEinfo_fwdcolor=pink
                     /ApEinfo_revcolor=pink
                     /ApEinfo_graphicformat=arrow_data {{0 1 2 0 0 -1} {} 0}
                     width 5 offset 0
     primer_bind     complement(1719..1737)
                     /%GC="57.9"
                     /Hairpin_Tm="None"
                     /Self_Dimer_Tm="8.4"
                     /Tm="60.4"
                     /Pair_Dimer_Tm="3.7"
                     /annotation_group="1699989859962967868ef5-30d8-4fea-af38-4
                     eebe2580280"
                     /Sequence="AGTCTGCGCGTCTTTCAGG"
                     /created_by="primer3"
                     /Product_Size=1101
                     /#_Off-target_Sites=0
                     /Off-target_Template="pDML0101 pMAL-c2X - MBP"
                     /Extension="TACAGGTTCTCGCTGCCGCT"
                     /label=pDML0101 pMAL-c2X - MBP (1101 R) - pDML0123
                     pmCherry HIS TEV mCHERRY GGHRWI hsZyxin PCR Product
                     /ApEinfo_fwdcolor=#14c0bd
                     /ApEinfo_revcolor=#4ec02b
                     /ApEinfo_graphicformat=arrow_data {{0 1 2 0 0 -1} {} 0}
                     width 5 offset 0
     misc_feature    1737..1738
                     /Original_Bases="AATTCGAGCTCGAACAACAACAACAATAACAATAACAACAA
                     CCTCGGGATCGAGGGAAGG"
                     /note="Geneious type: Editing History Deletion"
                     /label=AATTCGAGCTCGAACAACAACAACAATAACAATAACAACAACCTCGGGAT
                     CGAGGGAAGG
                     /ApEinfo_fwdcolor=#7eff74
                     /ApEinfo_revcolor=#7eff74
                     /ApEinfo_graphicformat=arrow_data {{0 1 2 0 0 -1} {} 0}
                     width 5 offset 0
     misc_feature    1738..1767
                     /note="Geneious type: Editing History Insertion"
                     /label=Geneious type: Editing History Insertion(1)
                     /ApEinfo_label=Geneious type: Editing History Insertion
                     /ApEinfo_fwdcolor=#7eff74
                     /ApEinfo_revcolor=#7eff74
                     /ApEinfo_graphicformat=arrow_data {{0 1 2 0 0 -1} {} 0}
                     width 5 offset 0
     primer_bind     1738..1755
                     /Sequence="AGCGGCAGCGAGAACCTG"
                     /Tm="62.7"
                     /%GC="66.7"
                     /Hairpin_Tm="50.6"
                     /Self_Dimer_Tm="2.4"
                     /created_by="CHo"
                     /label=#DML0222 GA mCherry Zyxin fwd
                     /ApEinfo_fwdcolor=#14c0bd
                     /ApEinfo_revcolor=#4ec02b
                     /ApEinfo_graphicformat=arrow_data {{0 1 2 0 0 -1} {} 0}
                     width 5 offset 0
     misc_feature    1738..2535
                     /Source="referenceToDocument: urn:local:.:xw-cqr1n18"
                     /note="Geneious type: Concatenated sequence"
                     /label=pDML0123 pmCherry HIS TEV mCHERRY GGHRWI hsZyxin
                     PCR Product extraction (concatenated sequence 3)
                     /ApEinfo_fwdcolor=#7eff74
                     /ApEinfo_revcolor=#7eff74
                     /ApEinfo_graphicformat=arrow_data {{0 1 2 0 0 -1} {} 0}
                     width 5 offset 0
     misc            1747..1767
                     /created_by="User"
                     /X-Transferred_From="pEGFP HIS TEV EGFP GGHRWI PP
                     hsSynapsin1"
                     /X-Transferred_Similarity="100.00%"
                     /X-Primary_Match="100.00%; Adjusted-Interval-0:0/0; TEV
                     (<a href=""urn:local:.:o4-c1nsz9c"">pEGFP HIS TEV EGFP
                     GGHRWI PP hsSynapsin1</a>)"
                     /X-Alternative_Match="100.00%; Adjusted-Interval-0:0/0;
                     TEV (<a href=""urn:local:.:10a-c192t23"">pEGFP HIS TEV
                     EGFP GGHRWI PP hsSynapsin1(416-705)IDR</a>)"
                     /X-Alternative_Match="100.00%; Adjusted-Interval-0:0/0;
                     TEV (<a href=""urn:local:.:tw-c190cs8"">pEGFP HIS TEV EGFP
                     GGHRWI PP (digested by BglII, SacI) Fragment 2</a>)"
                     /X-Alternative_Match="100.00%; Adjusted-Interval-0:0/0;
                     TEV (<a href=""urn:local:.:xy-c191q3x"">pEGFP HIS TEV EGFP
                     GGHRWI PP hsIntersectin(SH3)5</a>)"
                     /X-Alternative_Match="100.00%; Adjusted-Interval-0:0/0;
                     TEV (<a href=""urn:local:.:12t-c193sst"">pEGFP HIS TEV
                     EGFP GGHRWI PP
                     hsSynapsin1(1-415)ÃÂÃÂ¢ÃÂÃÂÃÂÃÂIDR</a>)"
                     /X-Alternative_Match="100.00%; Adjusted-Interval-0:0/0;
                     TEV (<a href=""urn:local:.:vm-c190gml"">pEGFP HIS TEV EGFP
                     GGHRWI PP hsGrb2</a>)"
                     /note="Derived using Geneious Prime 2020.1.2 'Annotate
                     from Database' based on nucleotide similarity"
                     /Transferred_From="pmCherry HIS TEV mCHERRY GGHRWI PP
                     hsSynapsin1"
                     /Transferred_Similarity="100.00%"
                     /Primary_Match="100.00%; Adjusted-Interval-0:0/0; TEV (<a
                     href=""urn:local:.:p7-c1ntazg"">pmCherry HIS TEV mCHERRY
                     GGHRWI PP hsSynapsin1</a>)"
                     /Alternative_Match="100.00%; Adjusted-Interval-0:0/0; TEV
                     (<a href=""urn:local:.:yu-c191zft"">pmCherry HIS TEV
                     mCHERRY GGHRWI PP hsIntersectin(SH3)5</a>)"
                     /Alternative_Match="100.00%; Adjusted-Interval-0:0/0; TEV
                     (<a href=""urn:local:.:117-c1934tm"">pmCherry HIS TEV
                     mCHERRY GGHRWI PP hsSynapsin1(416-705)IDR</a>)"
                     /Alternative_Match="100.00%; Adjusted-Interval-0:0/0; TEV
                     (<a href=""urn:local:.:q0-c1ntfla"">pmCherry HIS TEV
                     mCHERRY GGHRWI PP
                     hsSynapsin1(1-415)ÃÂÃÂ¢ÃÂÃÂÃÂÃÂIDR</a>)"
                     /Alternative_Match="100.00%; Adjusted-Interval-0:0/0; TEV
                     (<a href=""urn:local:.:wg-c190nyh"">pmCherry HIS TEV
                     mCHERRY GGHRWI PP hsGrb2</a>)"
                     /label=TEV
                     /ApEinfo_fwdcolor=pink
                     /ApEinfo_revcolor=pink
                     /ApEinfo_graphicformat=arrow_data {{0 1 2 0 0 -1} {} 0}
                     width 5 offset 0
     gene            1768..2472
                     /created_by="CHo"
                     /X-Transferred_From="pmCherry HIS TEV mCHERRY GGHRWI PP
                     hsSynapsin1(416-705)IDR"
                     /X-Transferred_Similarity="100.00%"
                     /X-Primary_Match="100.00%; Adjusted-Interval-0:0/0;
                     mCherry (<a href=""urn:local:.:117-c1934tm"">pmCherry HIS
                     TEV mCHERRY GGHRWI PP hsSynapsin1(416-705)IDR</a>)"
                     /X-Alternative_Match="100.00%; Adjusted-Interval-0:0/0;
                     mCherry (<a href=""urn:local:.:q0-c1ntfla"">pmCherry HIS
                     TEV mCHERRY GGHRWI PP
                     hsSynapsin1(1-415)ÃÂÃÂ¢ÃÂÃÂÃÂÃÂIDR</a>)"
                     /note="Derived using Geneious Prime 2020.1.2 'Annotate
                     from Database' based on nucleotide similarity"
                     /Transferred_From="pmCherry HIS TEV mCHERRY GGHRWI PP
                     hsSynapsin1"
                     /Transferred_Similarity="100.00%"
                     /Primary_Match="100.00%; Adjusted-Interval-0:0/0; mCherry
                     (<a href=""urn:local:.:p7-c1ntazg"">pmCherry HIS TEV
                     mCHERRY GGHRWI PP hsSynapsin1</a>)"
                     /Alternative_Match="100.00%; Adjusted-Interval-0:0/0;
                     mCherry (<a href=""urn:local:.:yu-c191zft"">pmCherry HIS
                     TEV mCHERRY GGHRWI PP hsIntersectin(SH3)5</a>)"
                     /Alternative_Match="100.00%; Adjusted-Interval-0:0/0;
                     mCherry (<a href=""urn:local:.:117-c1934tm"">pmCherry HIS
                     TEV mCHERRY GGHRWI PP hsSynapsin1(416-705)IDR</a>)"
                     /Alternative_Match="100.00%; Adjusted-Interval-0:0/0;
                     mCherry (<a href=""urn:local:.:q0-c1ntfla"">pmCherry HIS
                     TEV mCHERRY GGHRWI PP
                     hsSynapsin1(1-415)ÃÂÃÂ¢ÃÂÃÂÃÂÃÂIDR</a>)"
                     /Alternative_Match="100.00%; Adjusted-Interval-0:0/0;
                     mCherry (<a href=""urn:local:.:wg-c190nyh"">pmCherry HIS
                     TEV mCHERRY GGHRWI PP hsGrb2</a>)"
                     /label=mCherry
                     /ApEinfo_fwdcolor=#ff797d
                     /ApEinfo_revcolor=#ff102f
                     /ApEinfo_graphicformat=arrow_data {{0 1 2 0 0 -1} {} 0}
                     width 5 offset 0
     motif           2482..2499
                     /created_by="User"
                     /modified_by="CHo"
                     /note="Derived using Geneious Prime 2020.1.2 'Annotate
                     from Database' based on nucleotide similarity"
                     /Transferred_From="pmCherry HIS TEV mCHERRY GGHRWI PP
                     hsSynapsin1"
                     /Transferred_Similarity="100.00%"
                     /Primary_Match="100.00%; Adjusted-Interval-0:0/0; GGHRWI
                     (<a href=""urn:local:.:p7-c1ntazg"">pmCherry HIS TEV
                     mCHERRY GGHRWI PP hsSynapsin1</a>)"
                     /Alternative_Match="100.00%; Adjusted-Interval-0:0/0;
                     GGHRWI (<a href=""urn:local:.:yu-c191zft"">pmCherry HIS
                     TEV mCHERRY GGHRWI PP hsIntersectin(SH3)5</a>)"
                     /Alternative_Match="100.00%; Adjusted-Interval-0:0/0;
                     GGHRWI (<a href=""urn:local:.:117-c1934tm"">pmCherry HIS
                     TEV mCHERRY GGHRWI PP hsSynapsin1(416-705)IDR</a>)"
                     /Alternative_Match="100.00%; Adjusted-Interval-0:0/0;
                     GGHRWI (<a href=""urn:local:.:q0-c1ntfla"">pmCherry HIS
                     TEV mCHERRY GGHRWI PP
                     hsSynapsin1(1-415)ÃÂÃÂ¢ÃÂÃÂÃÂÃÂIDR</a>)"
                     /Alternative_Match="100.00%; Adjusted-Interval-0:0/0;
                     GGHRWI (<a href=""urn:local:.:wg-c190nyh"">pmCherry HIS
                     TEV mCHERRY GGHRWI PP hsGrb2</a>)"
                     /label=GGHRWI
                     /ApEinfo_fwdcolor=pink
                     /ApEinfo_revcolor=pink
                     /ApEinfo_graphicformat=arrow_data {{0 1 2 0 0 -1} {} 0}
                     width 5 offset 0
     misc_feature    2482..2523
                     /note="Geneious type: Editing History Insertion"
                     /label=Geneious type: Editing History Insertion(2)
                     /ApEinfo_label=Geneious type: Editing History Insertion
                     /ApEinfo_fwdcolor=#7eff74
                     /ApEinfo_revcolor=#7eff74
                     /ApEinfo_graphicformat=arrow_data {{0 1 2 0 0 -1} {} 0}
                     width 5 offset 0
     misc            2500..2523
                     /created_by="User"
                     /modified_by="CHo"
                     /label=3C cleavage site
                     /ApEinfo_fwdcolor=pink
                     /ApEinfo_revcolor=pink
                     /ApEinfo_graphicformat=arrow_data {{0 1 2 0 0 -1} {} 0}
                     width 5 offset 0
     misc_feature    2529..2535
                     /Source="referenceToDocument: urn:local:.:20-ca4vxbg"
                     /note="Geneious type: Concatenated sequence"
                     /label=pEGFPN1_mEGFP_SG_Zyxin PCR Product (digested by
                     EcoRI, XhoI) Fragment 2 (concatenated sequence 2)
                     /ApEinfo_fwdcolor=#7eff74
                     /ApEinfo_revcolor=#7eff74
                     /ApEinfo_graphicformat=arrow_data {{0 1 2 0 0 -1} {} 0}
                     width 5 offset 0
     misc_feature    2534..2535
                     /Color="-1"
                     /label=codon
                     /ApEinfo_fwdcolor=#7eff74
                     /ApEinfo_revcolor=#7eff74
                     /ApEinfo_graphicformat=arrow_data {{0 1 2 0 0 -1} {} 0}
                     width 5 offset 0
     misc_feature    complement(3745..3747)
                     /Color="-1"
                     /label=stop
                     /ApEinfo_fwdcolor=#7eff74
                     /ApEinfo_revcolor=#7eff74
                     /ApEinfo_graphicformat=arrow_data {{0 1 2 0 0 -1} {} 0}
                     width 5 offset 0
     misc_feature    join(3749..7120,1..591)
                     /note="Geneious type: Concatenated sequence"
                     /label=Digestion of pEGFP-C1 from addgene - Fragment 2
                     (concatenated sequence 1)
                     /ApEinfo_fwdcolor=#7eff74
                     /ApEinfo_revcolor=#7eff74
                     /ApEinfo_graphicformat=arrow_data {{0 1 2 0 0 -1} {} 0}
                     width 5 offset 0
     misc_feature    3749..7120
                     /Source="referenceToDocument: urn:local:.:4f-ca4w2cb"
                     /note="Geneious type: Concatenated sequence"
                     /label=pmCherry HIS TEV mCHERRY GGHRWI PP (digested by
                     EcoRI, XhoI) Fragment 2 - Digestion of pEGFP-C1 from 
                     /ApEinfo_fwdcolor=#7eff74
                     /ApEinfo_revcolor=#7eff74
                     /ApEinfo_graphicformat=arrow_data {{0 1 2 0 0 -1} {} 0}
                     width 5 offset 0
     Terminator      3801..4045
                     /Imported_from="<a
                     href=""http://wishart.biology.ualberta.ca/PlasMapper"">Pla
                     sMapper</a>"
                     /Transferred_From="SV40_PA term"
                     /Transferred_Similarity="92.68%"
                     /label=SV40_PA term
                     /ApEinfo_fwdcolor=pink
                     /ApEinfo_revcolor=pink
                     /ApEinfo_graphicformat=arrow_data {{0 1 2 0 0 -1} {} 0}
                     width 5 offset 0
     misc_feature    complement(4168..4474)
                     /Imported_from="<a
                     href=""http://wishart.biology.ualberta.ca/PlasMapper"">Pla
                     sMapper</a>"
                     /Transferred_From="f1 origin"
                     /Transferred_Similarity="99.67%"
                     /note="Geneious type: Origin of Replication"
                     /label=f1 origin
                     /ApEinfo_fwdcolor=#7eff74
                     /ApEinfo_revcolor=#7eff74
                     /ApEinfo_graphicformat=arrow_data {{0 1 2 0 0 -1} {} 0}
                     width 5 offset 0
     Promoter        4553..4581
                     /Imported_from="<a
                     href=""http://wishart.biology.ualberta.ca/PlasMapper"">Pla
                     sMapper</a>"
                     /Transferred_From="amp prom"
                     /Transferred_Similarity="100.00%"
                     /label=amp prom
                     /ApEinfo_fwdcolor=pink
                     /ApEinfo_revcolor=pink
                     /ApEinfo_graphicformat=arrow_data {{0 1 2 0 0 -1} {} 0}
                     width 5 offset 0
     misc_feature    complement(4641..4886)
                     /Imported_from="<a
                     href=""http://wishart.biology.ualberta.ca/PlasMapper"">Pla
                     sMapper</a>"
                     /Transferred_From="SV40ER reg"
                     /Transferred_Similarity="96.75%"
                     /note="Geneious type: Regulatory Sequence"
                     /label=SV40ER reg
                     /ApEinfo_fwdcolor=#7eff74
                     /ApEinfo_revcolor=#7eff74
                     /ApEinfo_graphicformat=arrow_data {{0 1 2 0 0 -1} {} 0}
                     width 5 offset 0
     Promoter        4785..4987
                     /Imported_from="<a
                     href=""http://wishart.biology.ualberta.ca/PlasMapper"">Pla
                     sMapper</a>"
                     /Transferred_From="SV40 prom"
                     /Transferred_Similarity="98.03%"
                     /label=SV40 prom
                     /ApEinfo_fwdcolor=pink
                     /ApEinfo_revcolor=pink
                     /ApEinfo_graphicformat=arrow_data {{0 1 2 0 0 -1} {} 0}
                     width 5 offset 0
     misc_feature    4832..4909
                     /Imported_from="<a
                     href=""http://wishart.biology.ualberta.ca/PlasMapper"">Pla
                     sMapper</a>"
                     /Transferred_From="SV40 origin"
                     /Transferred_Similarity="100.00%"
                     /note="Geneious type: Origin of Replication"
                     /label=SV40 origin
                     /ApEinfo_fwdcolor=#7eff74
                     /ApEinfo_revcolor=#7eff74
                     /ApEinfo_graphicformat=arrow_data {{0 1 2 0 0 -1} {} 0}
                     width 5 offset 0
     Marker          5007..5807
                     /Imported_from="<a
                     href=""http://wishart.biology.ualberta.ca/PlasMapper"">Pla
                     sMapper</a>"
                     /Transferred_From="NTP_II marker"
                     /Transferred_Similarity="95.81%"
                     /label=NTP_II marker
                     /ApEinfo_fwdcolor=pink
                     /ApEinfo_revcolor=pink
                     /ApEinfo_graphicformat=arrow_data {{0 1 2 0 0 -1} {} 0}
                     width 5 offset 0
     Terminator      5985..6254
                     /Imported_from="<a
                     href=""http://wishart.biology.ualberta.ca/PlasMapper"">Pla
                     sMapper</a>"
                     /Transferred_From="TK_PA term"
                     /Transferred_Similarity="99.63%"
                     /label=TK_PA term
                     /ApEinfo_fwdcolor=pink
                     /ApEinfo_revcolor=pink
                     /ApEinfo_graphicformat=arrow_data {{0 1 2 0 0 -1} {} 0}
                     width 5 offset 0
     misc_feature    6402..7021
                     /Imported_from="<a
                     href=""http://wishart.biology.ualberta.ca/PlasMapper"">Pla
                     sMapper</a>"
                     /Transferred_From="pBR322 origin"
                     /Transferred_Similarity="99.68%"
                     /note="Geneious type: Origin of Replication"
                     /label=pBR322 origin
                     /ApEinfo_fwdcolor=#7eff74
                     /ApEinfo_revcolor=#7eff74
                     /ApEinfo_graphicformat=arrow_data {{0 1 2 0 0 -1} {} 0}
                     width 5 offset 0
     misc_feature    3745..7120
                     /Source="referenceToDocument: urn:local:.:xw-cqr1n18"
                     /note="Geneious type: Concatenated sequence"
                     /label=pDML0123 pmCherry HIS TEV mCHERRY GGHRWI hsZyxin
                     PCR Product extraction (concatenated sequence 3)(1)
                     /ApEinfo_label=pDML0123 pmCherry HIS TEV mCHERRY GGHRWI
                     hsZyxin PCR Product extraction (concatenated sequence 3)
                     /ApEinfo_fwdcolor=#7eff74
                     /ApEinfo_revcolor=#7eff74
                     /ApEinfo_graphicformat=arrow_data {{0 1 2 0 0 -1} {} 0}
                     width 5 offset 0
     misc_feature    3745..3752
                     /Source="referenceToDocument: urn:local:.:20-ca4vxbg"
                     /note="Geneious type: Concatenated sequence"
                     /label=pEGFPN1_mEGFP_SG_Zyxin PCR Product (digested by
                     EcoRI, XhoI) Fragment 2 (concatenated sequence 2)(1)
                     /ApEinfo_label=pEGFPN1_mEGFP_SG_Zyxin PCR Product
                     (digested by EcoRI, XhoI) Fragment 2 (concatenated
                     sequence 2)
                     /ApEinfo_fwdcolor=#7eff74
                     /ApEinfo_revcolor=#7eff74
                     /ApEinfo_graphicformat=arrow_data {{0 1 2 0 0 -1} {} 0}
                     width 5 offset 0
     misc_feature    3052..3744
                     /label=human Zyxin (NM_001010972.1) middle part deletion
                     [343R-572T]
                     /ApEinfo_fwdcolor=#ffa3b6
                     /ApEinfo_revcolor=#ffa3b6
                     /ApEinfo_graphicformat=arrow_data {{0 1 2 0 0 -1} {} 0}
                     width 5 offset 0
ORIGIN
        1 tagttattaa tagtaatcaa ttacggggtc attagttcat agcccatata tggagttccg
       61 cgttacataa cttacggtaa atggcccgcc tggctgaccg cccaacgacc cccgcccatt
      121 gacgtcaata atgacgtatg ttcccatagt aacgccaata gggactttcc attgacgtca
      181 atgggtggag tatttacggt aaactgccca cttggcagta catcaagtgt atcatatgcc
      241 aagtacgccc cctattgacg tcaatgacgg taaatggccc gcctggcatt atgcccagta
      301 catgacctta tgggactttc ctacttggca gtacatctac gtattagtca tcgctattac
      361 catggtgatg cggttttggc agtacatcaa tgggcgtgga tagcggtttg actcacgggg
      421 atttccaagt ctccacccca ttgacgtcaa tgggagtttg ttttggcacc aaaatcaacg
      481 ggactttcca aaatgtcgta acaactccgc cccattgacg caaatgggcg gtaggcgtgt
      541 acggtgggag gtctatataa gcagagctgg tttagtgaac cgtcagatcc gctagcgcta
      601 ccggtcgcca ccatgggcca tcaccatcac catcacatga aaatcgaaga aggtaaactg
      661 gtaatctgga ttaacggcga taaaggctat aacggtctcg ctgaagtcgg taagaaattc
      721 gagaaagata ccggaattaa agtcaccgtt gagcatccgg ataaactgga agagaaattc
      781 ccacaggttg cggcaactgg cgatggccct gacattatct tctgggcaca cgaccgcttt
      841 ggtggctacg ctcaatctgg cctgttggct gaaatcaccc cggacaaagc gttccaggac
      901 aagctgtatc cgtttacctg ggatgccgta cgttacaacg gcaagctgat tgcttacccg
      961 atcgctgttg aagcgttatc gctgatttat aacaaagatc tgctgccgaa cccgccaaaa
     1021 acctgggaag agatcccggc gctggataaa gaactgaaag cgaaaggtaa gagcgcgctg
     1081 atgttcaacc tgcaagaacc gtacttcacc tggccgctga ttgctgctga cgggggttat
     1141 gcgttcaagt atgaaaacgg caagtacgac attaaagacg tgggcgtgga taacgctggc
     1201 gcgaaagcgg gtctgacctt cctggttgac ctgattaaaa acaaacacat gaatgcagac
     1261 accgattact ccatcgcaga agctgccttt aataaaggcg aaacagcgat gaccatcaac
     1321 ggcccgtggg catggtccaa catcgacacc agcaaagtga attatggtgt aacggtactg
     1381 ccgaccttca agggtcaacc atccaaaccg ttcgttggcg tgctgagcgc aggtattaac
     1441 gccgccagtc cgaacaaaga gctggcaaaa gagttcctcg aaaactatct gctgactgat
     1501 gaaggtctgg aagcggttaa taaagacaaa ccgctgggtg ccgtagcgct gaagtcttac
     1561 gaggaagagt tggcgaaaga tccacgtatt gccgccacta tggaaaacgc ccagaaaggt
     1621 gaaatcatgc cgaacatccc gcagatgtcc gctttctggt atgccgtgcg tactgcggtg
     1681 atcaacgccg ccagcggtcg tcagactgtc gatgaagccc tgaaagacgc gcagactagc
     1741 ggcagcgaga acctgtactt ccagggcgtg agcaagggcg aggaggataa catggccatc
     1801 atcaaggagt tcatgcgctt caaggtgcac atggagggct ccgtgaacgg ccacgagttc
     1861 gagatcgagg gcgagggcga gggccgcccc tacgagggca cccagaccgc caagctgaag
     1921 gtgaccaagg gtggccccct gcccttcgcc tgggacatcc tgtcccctca gttcatgtac
     1981 ggctccaagg cctacgtgaa gcaccccgcc gacatccccg actacttgaa gctgtccttc
     2041 cccgagggct tcaagtggga gcgcgtgatg aacttcgagg acggcggcgt ggtgaccgtg
     2101 acccaggact cctccctgca ggacggcgag ttcatctaca aggtgaagct gcgcggcacc
     2161 aacttcccct ccgacggccc cgtaatgcag aagaagacca tgggctggga ggcctcctcc
     2221 gagcggatgt accccgagga cggcgccctg aagggcgaga tcaagcagag gctgaagctg
     2281 aaggacggcg gccactacga cgctgaggtc aagaccacct acaaggccaa gaagcccgtg
     2341 cagctgcccg gcgcctacaa cgtcaacatc aagttggaca tcacctccca caacgaggac
     2401 tacaccatcg tggaacagta cgaacgcgcc gagggccgcc actccaccgg cggcatggac
     2461 gagctgtaca agtccggact cggcggccac cgctggatcc tggaggtgct gttccagggc
     2521 cccagatctc gaggcATGGC GGCCCCCCGC CCGTCTCCCG CGATCTCCGT TTCGGTCTCG
     2581 GCTCCGGCTT TTTACGCCCC GCAGAAGAAG TTCGGCCCTG TGGTGGCCCC AAAGCCCAAA
     2641 GTGAATCCCT TCCGGCCCGG GGACAGCGAG CCTCCCCCGG CACCCGGGGC CCAGCGCGCA
     2701 CAGATGGGCC GGGTGGGCGA GATTCCCCCG CCGCCCCCGG AAGACTTTCC CCTGCCTCCA
     2761 CCTCCCCTTG CTGGGGATGG CGACGATGCA GAGGGTGCTC TGGGAGGTGC CTTCCCGCCG
     2821 CCCCCTCCCC CGATCGAGGA ATCATTTCCC CCTGCGCCTC TGGAGGAGGA GATCTTCCCT
     2881 TCCCCGCCGC CTCCTCCGGA GGAGGAGGGA GGGCCTGAGG CCCCCATACC GCCCCCACCA
     2941 CAGCCCAGGG AGAAGGTGAG CAGTATTGAT TTGGAGATCG ACTCTCTGTC CTCACTGCTG
     3001 GATGACATGA CCAAGAATGA TCCTTTCAAA AGCGGAGGTG GGTCTGGAGG CCGCTCCCCT
     3061 GGGGCCCCAG GGCCCCTGAC TCTGAAGGAG GTGGAGGAGC TGGAGCAGCT GACCCAGCAG
     3121 CTAATGCAGG ACATGGAGCA TCCTCAGAGG CAGAATGTGG CTGTCAACGA ACTCTGCGGC
     3181 CGATGCCATC AACCCCTGGC CCGGGCGCAG CCAGCCGTCC GCGCTCTAGG GCAGCTGTTC
     3241 CACATCGCCT GCTTCACCTG CCACCAGTGT GCGCAGCAGC TCCAGGGCCA GCAGTTCTAC
     3301 AGTCTGGAGG GGGCGCCGTA CTGCGAGGGC TGTTACACTG ACACCCTGGA GAAGTGTAAC
     3361 ACCTGCGGGG AGCCCATCAC TGACCGCATG CTGAGGGCCA CGGGCAAGGC CTATCACCCG
     3421 CACTGCTTCA CCTGTGTGGT CTGCGCCCGC CCCCTGGAGG GCACCTCCTT CATCGTGGAC
     3481 CAGGCCAACC GGCCCCACTG TGTCCCCGAC TACCACAAGC AGTACGCCCC GAGGTGCTCC
     3541 GTCTGCTCTG AGCCCATCAT GCCTGAGCCT GGCCGAGATG AGACTGTGCG AGTGGTCGCC
     3601 CTGGACAAGA ACTTCCACAT GAAGTGTTAC AAGTGTGAGG ACTGCGGGAA GCCCCTGTCG
     3661 ATTGAGGCAG ATGACAATGG CTGCTTCCCC CTGGACGGTC ACGTGCTCTG TCGGAAGTGC
     3721 CACACTGCTA GAGCCCAGAC CTAGtaagaa ttctgcagtc gacggtaccg cgggcccggg
     3781 atccaccgga tctagataac tgatcataat cagccatacc acatttgtag aggttttact
     3841 tgctttaaaa aacctcccac acctccccct gaacctgaaa cataaaatga atgcaattgt
     3901 tgttgttaac ttgtttattg cagcttataa tggttacaaa taaagcaata gcatcacaaa
     3961 tttcacaaat aaagcatttt tttcactgca ttctagttgt ggtttgtcca aactcatcaa
     4021 tgtatcttaa cgcgtaaatt gtaagcgtta atattttgtt aaaattcgcg ttaaattttt
     4081 gttaaatcag ctcatttttt aaccaatagg ccgaaatcgg caaaatccct tataaatcaa
     4141 aagaatagac cgagataggg ttgagtgttg ttccagtttg gaacaagagt ccactattaa
     4201 agaacgtgga ctccaacgtc aaaggnnnnn nnnnnnnnnn nnnnnnnnnn nnnnnnnnnn
     4261 nnnnnnnnnn nnnntnnnnn nnnnnnnnnn nnnnnnnnnn nnnnnnnnnn nnnnnnnnnn
     4321 nnnnnnnnnn nnnnnnnnnn nnnnnnnnnn nnnnnnnnnn nnnnnngnnn nnnnnnnnnn
     4381 nnnnnnnnnn nnnnnnnnnn nnnnnnnnnn nnnnnnnnnn nnnnnnnnnn nnnnnnnnnn
     4441 nnnnnnnnnn nnnnnnnnnn nnnnnnnnnn nnnnnnnnnn nnnnnnnnnn ncaggtggca
     4501 cttttcgggg aaatgtgcgc ggaaccccta tttgtttatt tttctaaata cattcaaata
     4561 tgtatccgct catgagacaa taaccctgat aaatgcttca ataatattga aaaaggaaga
     4621 gtcctgaggc ggaaagaacc agctgtggaa tgtgtgtcag ttagggtgtg gaaagtcccc
     4681 aggctcccca gcaggcagaa gtatgcaaag catgcatctc aattagtcag caaccaggtg
     4741 tggaaagtcc ccaggctccc cagcaggcag aagtatgcaa agcatgcatc tcaattagtc
     4801 agcaaccata gtcccgcccc taactccgcc catcccgccc ctaactccgc ccagttccgc
     4861 ccattctccg ccccatggct gactaatttt ttttatttat gcagaggccg aggccgcctc
     4921 ggcctctgag ctattccaga agtagtgagg aggctttttt ggaggcctag gcttttgcaa
     4981 agatcgatca agagacagga tgaggatcgt ttcgcatgat tgaacaagat ggattgcacg
     5041 caggttctcc ggccgcttgg gtggagaggc tattcggcta tgactgggca caacagacaa
     5101 tcggctgctc tgatgccgcc gtgttccggc tgtcagcgca ggggcgcccg gttctttttg
     5161 tcaagaccga cctgtccggt gccctgaatg aactgcaaga cgaggcagcg cggctatcgt
     5221 ggctggccac gacgggcgtt ccttgcgcag ctgtgctcga cgttgtcact gaagcgggaa
     5281 gggactggct gctattgggc gaagtgccgg ggcaggatct cctgtcatct caccttgctc
     5341 ctgccgagaa agtatccatc atggctgatg caatgcggcg gctgcatacg cttgatccgg
     5401 ctacctgccc attcgaccac caagcgaaac atcgcatcga gcgagcacgt actcggatgg
     5461 aagccggtct tgtcgatcag gatgatctgg acgaagagca tcaggggctc gcgccagccg
     5521 aactgttcgc caggctcaag gcgagcatgc ccgacggcga ggatctcgtc gtgacccatg
     5581 gcgatgcctg cttgccgaat atcatggtgg aaaatggccg cttttctgga ttcatcgact
     5641 gtggccggct gggtgtggcg gaccgctatc aggacatagc gttggctacc cgtgatattg
     5701 ctgaagagct tggcggcgaa tgggctgacc gcttcctcgt gctttacggt atcgccgctc
     5761 ccgattcgca gcgcatcgcc ttctatcgcc ttcttgacga gttcttctga gcgggactct
     5821 ggggttcgaa atgaccgacc aagcgacgcc caacctgcca tcacgagatt tcgattccac
     5881 cgccgccttc tatgaaaggt tgggcttcgg aatcgttttc cgggacgccg gctggatgat
     5941 cctccagcgc ggggatctca tgctggagtt cttcgcccac cctaggggga ggctaactga
     6001 aacacggaag gagacaatac cggaaggaac ccgcgctatg acggcaataa aaagacagaa
     6061 taaaacgcac ggtgttgggt cgtttgttca taaacgcggg gttcggtccc agggctggca
     6121 ctctgtcgat accccaccga gaccccattg gggccaatac gcccgcgttt cttccttttc
     6181 cccaccccac cccccaagtt cgggtgaagg cccagggctc gcagccaacg tcggggcggc
     6241 aggccctgcc atagcctcag gttactcata tatactttag attgatttaa aacttcattt
     6301 ttaatttaaa aggatctagg tgaagatcct ttttgataat ctcatgacca aaatccctta
     6361 acgtgagttt tcgttccact gagcgtcaga ccccgtagaa aagatcaaag gatcttcttg
     6421 agatcctttt tttctgcgcg taatctgctg cttgcaaaca aaaaaaccac cgctaccagc
     6481 ggtggtttgt ttgccggatc aagagctacc aactcttttt ccgaaggtaa ctggcttcag
     6541 cagagcgcag ataccaaata ctgtccttct agtgtagccg tagttaggcc accacttcaa
     6601 gaactctgta gcaccgccta catacctcgc tctgctaatc ctgttaccag tggctgctgc
     6661 cagtggcgat aagtcgtgtc ttaccgggtt ggactcaaga cgatagttac cggataaggc
     6721 gcagcggtcg ggctgaacgg ggggttcgtg cacacagccc agcttggagc gaacgaccta
     6781 caccgaactg agatacctac agcgtgagct atgagaaagc gccacgcttc ccgaagggag
     6841 aaaggcggac aggtatccgg taagcggcag ggtcggaaca ggagagcgca cgagggagct
     6901 tccaggggga aacgcctggt atctttatag tcctgtcggg tttcgccacc tctgacttga
     6961 gcgtcgattt ttgtgatgct cgtcaggggg gcggagccta tggaaaaacg ccagcaacgc
     7021 ggccttttta cggttcctgg ccttttgctg gccttttgct cacatgttct ttcctgcgtt
     7081 atcccctgat tctgtggata accgtattac cgccatgcat  
//
