# Supplementary material for: A nano-liquid hub integrating growth and immune-evasion signaling to promote cell survival
Source: bioRxiv preprint, doi:10.1101/2021.12.30.474523, version 5 (2026-03-18)
Supplement: Supplementary data S1 [file 474523_file08.zip › DataS1_DNAfiles/027_pPBpuro-mEGFP-SG-Zyxin-IDR2.gb]

LOCUS       pPBpuro_mEGFP_SG        8408 bp ds-DNA     linear       15-SEP-2020
DEFINITION  .
ACCESSION   
VERSION     
SOURCE      .
  ORGANISM  .
COMMENT     
COMMENT     ApEinfo:methylated:1
FEATURES             Location/Qualifiers
     misc_feature    3..459
                     /label=f1 origin
                     /ApEinfo_fwdcolor=cyan
                     /ApEinfo_revcolor=green
                     /ApEinfo_graphicformat=arrow_data {{0 1 2 0 0 -1} {} 0}
                     width 5 offset 0
     misc_feature    3518..4234
                     /label=human Zyxin (NM_001010972.1) N and C teminal
                     deletion [138R-376Q]
                     /ApEinfo_fwdcolor=#ffa3b6
                     /ApEinfo_revcolor=#ffa3b6
                     /ApEinfo_graphicformat=arrow_data {{0 1 2 0 0 -1} {} 0}
                     width 5 offset 0
     misc_feature    2774..3490
                     /label=mEGFP
                     /ApEinfo_fwdcolor=#acf999
                     /ApEinfo_revcolor=#acf999
                     /ApEinfo_graphicformat=arrow_data {{0 1 2 0 0 -1} {} 0}
                     width 5 offset 0
     misc_feature    6679..7119
                     /label=Col E1 origin
                     /ApEinfo_fwdcolor=cyan
                     /ApEinfo_revcolor=green
                     /ApEinfo_graphicformat=arrow_data {{0 1 2 0 0 -1} {} 0}
                     width 5 offset 0
     misc_feature    2747..2762
                     /label=MCS
                     /ApEinfo_fwdcolor=#ffff66
                     /ApEinfo_revcolor=#ffff66
                     /ApEinfo_graphicformat=arrow_data {{0 1 2 0 0 -1} {} 0}
                     width 5 offset 0
     misc_feature    670..983
                     /label=PiggyBac 5' terminal repeat (complement)
                     /ApEinfo_fwdcolor=#fb0106
                     /ApEinfo_revcolor=green
                     /ApEinfo_graphicformat=arrow_data {{0 1 2 0 0 -1} {} 0}
                     width 5 offset 0
     misc_feature    1641..2728
                     /label=CAG promoter with artificial intron
                     /ApEinfo_fwdcolor=#21fe80
                     /ApEinfo_revcolor=green
                     /ApEinfo_graphicformat=arrow_data {{0 1 2 0 0 -1} {} 0}
                     width 5 offset 0
     misc_feature    1373..1670
                     /label=chicken beta actin promoter
                     /ApEinfo_fwdcolor=#0f7ffe
                     /ApEinfo_revcolor=green
                     /ApEinfo_graphicformat=arrow_data {{0 1 2 0 0 -1} {} 0}
                     width 5 offset 0
     misc_feature    2735..2746
                     /label=MCS (BamHI, EcoRI, XhoI, NotI)
                     /ApEinfo_fwdcolor=#800080
                     /ApEinfo_revcolor=green
                     /ApEinfo_graphicformat=arrow_data {{0 1 2 0 0 -1} {} 0}
                     width 5 offset 0
     misc_feature    1147..1391
                     /label=CMV IE (enhancer)
                     /ApEinfo_fwdcolor=#7ffe07
                     /ApEinfo_revcolor=green
                     /ApEinfo_graphicformat=arrow_data {{0 1 2 0 0 -1} {} 0}
                     width 5 offset 0
     misc_feature    7420..8280
                     /label=Ampicillin resistance gene
                     /ApEinfo_fwdcolor=cyan
                     /ApEinfo_revcolor=green
                     /ApEinfo_graphicformat=arrow_data {{0 1 2 0 0 -1} {} 0}
                     width 5 offset 0
     misc_feature    4238..4245
                     /label=MCS (BamHI, EcoRI, XhoI, NotI)(1)
                     /ApEinfo_label=MCS (BamHI, EcoRI, XhoI, NotI)
                     /ApEinfo_fwdcolor=#800080
                     /ApEinfo_revcolor=green
                     /ApEinfo_graphicformat=arrow_data {{0 1 2 0 0 -1} {} 0}
                     width 5 offset 0
     misc_feature    4255..4864
                     /label=IRES sequence from ECMV
                     /ApEinfo_fwdcolor=#0f7ffe
                     /ApEinfo_revcolor=green
                     /ApEinfo_graphicformat=arrow_data {{0 1 2 0 0 -1} {} 0}
                     width 5 offset 0
     misc_feature    4866..5465
                     /label=puromycin-N-acetyl-transferase
                     /ApEinfo_fwdcolor=#21fe80
                     /ApEinfo_revcolor=green
                     /ApEinfo_graphicformat=arrow_data {{0 1 2 0 0 -1} {} 0}
                     width 5 offset 0
     misc_feature    5498..5722
                     /label=polyA_signal_sequence
                     /ApEinfo_fwdcolor=#fc8008
                     /ApEinfo_revcolor=green
                     /ApEinfo_graphicformat=arrow_data {{0 1 2 0 0 -1} {} 0}
                     width 5 offset 0
     misc_feature    5942..6183
                     /label=PiggyBac
                     3'ÃÂÃÂÃÂÃÂÃÂÃÂÃÂÃÂÃÂÃÂÃÂÃÂÃÂÃÂ
                     ÃÂÃÂÃÂÃÂÃÂÃÂÃÂÃÂÃ
                     /ApEinfo_fwdcolor=#fb0106
                     /ApEinfo_revcolor=green
                     /ApEinfo_graphicformat=arrow_data {{0 1 2 0 0 -1} {} 0}
                     width 5 offset 0
     misc_feature    3491..3508
                     /label=SG
                     /ApEinfo_fwdcolor=#aefcff
                     /ApEinfo_revcolor=#aefcff
                     /ApEinfo_graphicformat=arrow_data {{0 1 2 0 0 -1} {} 0}
                     width 5 offset 0
ORIGIN
        1 CTAAATTGTA AGCGTTAATA TTTTGTTAAA ATTCGCGTTA AATTTTTGTT AAATCAGCTC
       61 ATTTTTTAAC CAATAGGCCG AAATCGGCAA AATCCCTTAT AAATCAAAAG AATAGACCGA
      121 GATAGGGTTG AGTGTTGTTC CAGTTTGGAA CAAGAGTCCA CTATTAAAGA ACGTGGACTC
      181 CAACGTCAAA GGNNNNNNNN NNNNNNNNNN NNNNNNNNNN NNNNNNNNNN NNNNNNNNNN
      241 NTNNNNNNNN NNNNNNNNNN NNNNNNNNNN NNNNNNNNNN NNNNNNNNNN NNNNNNNNNN
      301 NNNNNNNNNN NNNNNNNNNN NNNNNNNNNN NNNGNNNNNN NNNNNNNNNN NNNNNNNNNN
      361 NNNNNNNNNN NNNNNNNNNN NNNNNNNNNN NNNNNNNNNN NNNNNNNNNN NNNNNNNNNN
      421 NNNNNNNNNN NNNNNNNNNN NNNNNNNNNN NNNNNNNNCC CATTCGCCAT TCAGGCTGCG
      481 CAACTGTTGG GAAGGGCGAT CGGTGCGGGC CTCTTCGCTA TTACGCCAGC TGGCGAAAGG
      541 GGGATGTGCT GCAAGGCGAT TAAGTTGGGT AACGCCAGGG TTTTCCCAGT CACGACGTTG
      601 TAAAACGACG GCCAGTGAGC GCGCGTAATA CGACTCACTA TAGGGCGAAT TGGGGCGCGC
      661 CATTCTAGAT TAACCCTAGA AAGATAGTCT GCGTAAAATT GACGCATGCA TTCTTGAAAT
      721 ATTGCTCTCT CTTTCTAAAT AGCGCGAATC CGTCGCTGTG CATTTAGGAC ATCTCAGTCG
      781 CCGCTTGGAG CTCCCGTGAG GCGTGCTTGT CAATGCGGTA AGTGTCACTG ATTTTGAACT
      841 ATAACGACCG CGTGAGTCAA AATGACGCAT GATTATCTTT TACGTGACTT TTAAGATTTA
      901 ACTCATACGA TAATTATATT GTTATTTCAT GTTCTACTTA CGTGATAACT TATTATATAT
      961 ATATTTTCTT GTTATAGATA TCAACTAGAA TGCTAGCATG GGCCCATCTC GACATTGATT
     1021 ATTGACTAGT TATTAATAGT AATCAATTAC GGGGTCATTA GTTCATAGCC CATATATGGA
     1081 GTTCCGCGTT ACATAACTTA CGGTAAATGG CCCGCCTGGC TGACCGCCCA ACGACCCCCG
     1141 CCCATTGACG TCAATAATGA CGTATGTTCC CATAGTAACG CCAATAGGGA CTTTCCATTG
     1201 ACGTCAATGG GTGGACTATT TACGGTAAAC TGCCCACTTG GCAGTACATC AAGTGTATCA
     1261 TATGCCAAGT ACGCCCCCTA TTGACGTCAA TGACGGTAAA TGGCCCGCCT GGCATTATGC
     1321 CCAGTACATG ACCTTATGGG ACTTTCCTAC TTGGCAGTAC ATCTACGTAT TAGTCATCGC
     1381 TATTACCATG GGTCGAGGTG AGCCCCACGT TCTGCTTCAC TCTCCCCATC TCCCCCCCCT
     1441 CCCCACCCCC AATTTTGTAT TTATTTATTT TTTAATTATT TTGTGCAGCG ATGGGGGCGG
     1501 GGGGGGGGGG GGCGCGCGCC AGGCGGGGCG GGGCGGGGCG AGGGGCGGGG CGGGGCGAGG
     1561 CGGAGAGGTG CGGCGGCAGC CAATCAGAGC GGCGCGCTCC GAAAGTTTCC TTTTATGGCG
     1621 AGGCGGCGGC GGCGGCGGCC CTATAAAAAG CGAAGCGCGC GGCGGGCGGG AGTCGCTGCG
     1681 TTGCCTTCGC CCCGTGCCCC GCTCCGCGCC GCCTCGCGCC GCCCGCCCCG GCTCTGACTG
     1741 ACCGCGTTAC TCCCACAGGT GAGCGGGCGG GACGGCCCTT CTCCTCCGGG CTGTAATTAG
     1801 CGCTTGGTTT AATGACGGCT CGTTTCTTTT CTGTGGCTGC GTGAAAGCCT TAAAGGGCTC
     1861 CGGGAGGGCC CTTTGTGCGG GGGGGAGCGG CTCGGGGGGT GCGTGCGTGT GTGTGTGCGT
     1921 GGGGAGCGCC GCGTGCGGCC CGCGCTGCCC GGCGGCTGTG AGCGCTGCGG GCGCGGCGCG
     1981 GGGCTTTGTG CGCTCCGCGT GTGCGCGAGG GGAGCGCGGC CGGGGGCGGT GCCCCGCGGT
     2041 GCGGGGGGGC TGCGAGGGGA ACAAAGGCTG CGTGCGGGGT GTGTGCGTGG GGGGGTGAGC
     2101 AGGGGGTGTG GGCGCGGCGG TCGGGCTGTA ACCCCCCCCT GCACCCCCCT CCCCGAGTTG
     2161 CTGAGCACGG CCCGGCTTCG GGTGCGGGGC TCCGTGCGGG GCGTGGCGCG GGGCTCGCCG
     2221 TGCCGGGCGG GGGGTGGCGG CAGGTGGGGG TGCCGGGCGG GGCGGGGCCG CCTCGGGCCG
     2281 GGGAGGGCTC GGGGGAGGGG CGCGGCGGCC CCGGAGCGCC GGCGGCTGTC GAGGCGCGGC
     2341 GAGCCGCAGC CATTGCCTTT TATGGTAATC GTGCGAGAGG GCGCAGGGAC TTCCTTTGTC
     2401 CCAAATCTGT GCGGAGCCGA AATCTGGGAG GCGCCGCCGC ACCCCCTCTA GCGGGCGCGG
     2461 GGCGAAGCGG TGCGGCGCCG GCAGGAAGGA AATGGGCGGG GAGGGCCTTC GTGCGTCGCC
     2521 GCGCCGCCGT CCCCTTCTCC CTCTCCAGCC TCGGGGCTGT CCGCGGGGGG ACGGCTGCCT
     2581 TCGGGGGGGA CGGGGCAGGG CGGGGTTCGG CTTCTGGCGT GTGACCGGCG GCTCTAGAGC
     2641 CTCTGCTAAC CATGTTCATG CCTTCTTCTT TTTCCTACAG CTCCTGGGCA ACGTGCTGGT
     2701 TATTGTGCTG TCTCATCATT TTGGCAAAGA ATTGGGATCC GAATTCTGCA GTCGACGGTA
     2761 CCGGCGCGCC AGCATGGTGA GCAAGGGCGA GGAGCTGTTC ACCGGGGTGG TGCCCATCCT
     2821 GGTCGAGCTG GACGGCGACG TAAACGGCCA CAAGTTCAGC GTGTCCGGCG AGGGCGAGGG
     2881 CGATGCCACC TACGGCAAGC TGACCCTGAA GTTCATCTGC ACCACCGGCA AGCTGCCCGT
     2941 GCCCTGGCCC ACCCTCGTGA CCACCCTGAC CTACGGCGTG CAGTGCTTCA GCCGCTACCC
     3001 CGACCACATG AAGCAGCACG ACTTCTTCAA GTCCGCCATG CCCGAAGGCT ACGTCCAGGA
     3061 GCGCACCATC TTCTTCAAGG ACGACGGCAA CTACAAGACC CGCGCCGAGG TGAAGTTCGA
     3121 GGGCGACACC CTGGTGAACC GCATCGAGCT GAAGGGCATC GACTTCAAGG AGGACGGCAA
     3181 CATCCTGGGG CACAAGCTGG AGTACAACTA CAACAGCCAC AACGTCTATA TCATGGCCGA
     3241 CAAGCAGAAG AACGGCATCA AGGTGAACTT CAAGATCCGC CACAACATCG AGGACGGCAG
     3301 CGTGCAGCTC GCCGACCACT ACCAGCAGAA CACCCCCATC GGCGACGGCC CCGTGCTGCT
     3361 GCCCGACAAC CACTACCTGA GCACCCAGTC CAAGCTGAGC AAAGACCCCA ACGAGAAGCG
     3421 CGATCACATG GTCCTGCTGG AGTTCGTGAC CGCCGCCGGG ATCACTCTCG GCATGGACGA
     3481 GCTGTACAAG TCTGGCGGCG GTGGTTCTAC TAGTATGAGG GAGAAGGTGA GCAGTATTGA
     3541 TTTGGAGATC GACTCTCTGT CCTCACTGCT GGATGACATG ACCAAGAATG ATCCTTTCAA
     3601 AGCCCGGGTG TCATCTGGAT ATGTGCCCCC ACCAGTGGCC ACTCCATTCA GTTCCAAGTC
     3661 CAGTACCAAG CCTGCAGCCG GGGGCACAGC ACCCCTGCCT CCTTGGAAGT CCCCTTCCAG
     3721 CTCCCAGCCT CTGCCCCAGG TTCCGGCTCC GGCTCAGAGC CAGACACAGT TCCATGTTCA
     3781 GCCCCAGCCC CAGCCCAAGC CTCAGGTCCA ACTCCATGTC CAGTCCCAGA CCCAGCCTGT
     3841 GTCTTTGGCT AACACCCAGC CCCGAGGGCC CCCAGCCTCA TCTCCGGCTC CAGCCCCTAA
     3901 GTTTTCTCCA GTGACTCCTA AGTTTACTCC TGTGGCTTCC AAGTTCAGTC CTGGAGCCCC
     3961 AGGTGGATCT GGGTCACAAC CAAATCAAAA ATTGGGGCAC CCCGAAGCTC TTTCTGCTGG
     4021 CACAGGCTCC CCTCAACCTC CCAGCTTCAC CTATGCCCAG CAGAGGGAGA AGCCCCGAGT
     4081 GCAGGAGAAG CAGCACCCCG TGCCCCCACC GGCTCAGAAC CAAAACCAGG TGCGCTCCCC
     4141 TGGGGCCCCA GGGCCCCTGA CTCTGAAGGA GGTGGAGGAG CTGGAGCAGC TGACCCAGCA
     4201 GCTAATGCAG GACATGGAGC ATCCTCAGAG GCAGTAGGCG GCCGCTCTAG AGTCAACTAA
     4261 CTTAAGCTAG CAACGGTTTC CCTCTAGCGG GATCAATTCC GCCCCCCCCC CCTAACGTTA
     4321 CTGGCCGAAG CCGCTTGGAA TAAGGCCGGT GTGCGTTTGT CTATATGTTA TTTTCCACCA
     4381 TATTGCCGTC TTTTGGCAAT GTGAGGGCCC GGAAACCTGG CCCTGTCTTC TTGACGAGCA
     4441 TTCCTAGGGG TCTTTCCCCT CTCGCCAAAG GAATGCAAGG TCTGTTGAAT GTCGTGAAGG
     4501 AAGCAGTTCC TCTGGAAGCT TCTTGAAGAC AAACAACGTC TGTAGCGACC CTTTGCAGGC
     4561 AGCGGAACCC CCCACCTGGC GACAGGTGCC TCTGCGGCCA AAAGCCACGT GTATAAGATA
     4621 CACCTGCAAA GGCGGCACAA CCCCAGTGCC ACGTTGTGAG TTGGATAGTT GTGGAAAGAG
     4681 TCAAATGGCT CTCCTCAAGC GTATTCAACA AGGGGCTGAA GGATGCCCAG AAGGTACCCC
     4741 ATTGTATGGG ATCTGATCTG GGGCCTCGGT GCACATGCTT TACATGTGTT TAGTCGAGGT
     4801 TAAAAAACGT CTAGGCCCCC CGAACCACGG GGACGTGGTT TTCCTTTGAA AAACACGATA
     4861 ATACCATGAC CGAGTACAAG CCCACGGTGC GCCTCGCCAC CCGCGACGAC GTCCCCAGGG
     4921 CCGTACGCAC CCTCGCCGCC GCGTTCGCCG ACTACCCCGC CACGCGCCAC ACCGTCGATC
     4981 CGGACCGCCA CATCGAGCGG GTCACCGAGC TGCAAGAACT CTTCCTCACG CGCGTCGGGC
     5041 TCGACATCGG CAAGGTGTGG GTCGCGGACG ACGGCGCCGC GGTGGCGGTC TGGACCACGC
     5101 CGGAGAGCGT CGAAGCGGGG GCGGTGTTCG CCGAGATCGG CCCGCGCATG GCCGAGTTGA
     5161 GCGGTTCCCG GCTGGCCGCG CAGCAACAGA TGGAAGGCCT CCTGGCGCCG CACCGGCCCA
     5221 AGGAGCCCGC GTGGTTCCTG GCCACCGTCG GCGTCTCGCC CGACCACCAG GGCAAGGGTC
     5281 TGGGCAGCGC CGTCGTGCTC CCCGGAGTGG AGGCGGCCGA GCGCGCCGGG GTGCCCGCCT
     5341 TCCTGGAGAC CTCCGCGCCC CGCAACCTCC CCTTCTACGA GCGGCTCGGC TTCACCGTCA
     5401 CCGCCGACGT CGAGTGCCCG AAGGACCGCG CGACCTGGTG CATGACCCGC AAGCCCGGTG
     5461 CCTGATCGAT GATCTAGAGC TCGCTGATCA GCCTCGACTG TGCCTTCTAG TTGCCAGCCA
     5521 TCTGTTGTTT GCCCCTCCCC CGTGCCTTCC TTGACCCTGG AAGGTGCCAC TCCCACTGTC
     5581 CTTTCCTAAT AAAATGAGGA AATTGCATCG CATTGTCTGA GTAGGTGTCA TTCTATTCTG
     5641 GGGGGTGGGG TGGGGCAGGA CAGCAAGGGG GAGGATTGGG AAGACAATAG CAGGCATGCT
     5701 GGGGATGCGG TGGGCTCTAT GGCTTCTGAG GCGGAAAGAA CCTGCAGCCC AAGCTTGGCG
     5761 TAATCATGGT CATAGCTGTT TCCTGTGTGA AATTGTTATC CGCTCACAAT TCCACACAAC
     5821 ATACGAGCCG GAAGCATAAA GTGTAAAGCC TGGGGTGCCT AATGAGTGAG CTAACTCACA
     5881 TTAATTGCGT TGCGCTCACT GCCCGCTTTC CAGTCGGGAA ACCTGTCGTG CCAGCGGATC
     5941 TTAAAAGTTT TGTTACTTTA TAGAAGAAAT TTTGAGTTTT TGTTTTTTTT TAATAAATAA
     6001 ATAAACATAA ATAAATTGTT TGTTGAATTT ATTATTAGTA TGTAAGTGTA AATATAATAA
     6061 AACTTAATAT CTATTCAAAT TAATAAATAA ACCTCGATAT ACAGACCGAT AAAACACATG
     6121 CGTCAATTTT ACGCATGATT ATCTTTAACG TACGTCACAA TATGATTATC TTTCTAGGGT
     6181 TAATCTAGTA TACGCGTTTA ATTAATCCAG CTTTTGTTCC CTTTAGTGAG GGTTAATTGC
     6241 GCGCTTGGCG TAATCATGGT CATAGCTGTT TCCTGTGTGA AATTGTTATC CGCTCACAAT
     6301 TCCACACAAC ATACGAGCCG GAAGCATAAA GTGTAAAGCC TGGGGTGCCT AATGAGTGAG
     6361 CTAACTCACA TTAATTGCGT TGCGCTCACT GCCCGCTTTC CAGTCGGGAA ACCTGTCGTG
     6421 CCAGCTGCAT TAATGAATCG GCCAACGCGC GGGGAGAGGC GGTTTGCGTA TTGGGCGCTC
     6481 TTCCGCTTCC TCGCTCACTG ACTCGCTGCG CTCGGTCGTT CGGCTGCGGC GAGCGGTATC
     6541 AGCTCACTCA AAGGCGGTAA TACGGTTATC CACAGAATCA GGGGATAACG CAGGAAAGAA
     6601 CATGTGAGCA AAAGGCCAGC AAAAGGCCAG GAACCGTAAA AAGGCCGCGT TGCTGGCGTT
     6661 TTTCCATAGG CTCCGCCCCC CTGACGAGCA TCACAAAAAT CGACGCTCAA GTCAGAGGTG
     6721 GCGAAACCCG ACAGGACTAT AAAGATACCA GGCGTTTCCC CCTGGAAGCT CCCTCGTGCG
     6781 CTCTCCTGTT CCGACCCTGC CGCTTACCGG ATACCTGTCC GCCTTTCTCC CTTCGGGAAG
     6841 CGTGGCGCTT TCTCATAGCT CACGCTGTAG GTATCTCAGT TCGGTGTAGG TCGTTCGCTC
     6901 CAAGCTGGGC TGTGTGCACG AACCCCCCGT TCAGCCCGAC CGCTGCGCCT TATCCGGTAA
     6961 CTATCGTCTT GAGTCCAACC CGGTAAGACA CGACTTATCG CCACTGGCAG CAGCCACTGG
     7021 TAACAGGATT AGCAGAGCGA GGTATGTAGG CGGTGCTACA GAGTTCTTGA AGTGGTGGCC
     7081 TAACTACGGC TACACTAGAA GGACAGTATT TGGTATCTGC GCTCTGCTGA AGCCAGTTAC
     7141 CTTCGGAAAA AGAGTTGGTA GCTCTTGATC CGGCAAACAA ACCACCGCTG GTAGCGGTGG
     7201 TTTTTTTGTT TGCAAGCAGC AGATTACGCG CAGAAAAAAA GGATCTCAAG AAGATCCTTT
     7261 GATCTTTTCT ACGGGGTCTG ACGCTCAGTG GAACGAAAAC TCACGTTAAG GGATTTTGGT
     7321 CATGAGATTA TCAAAAAGGA TCTTCACCTA GATCCTTTTA AATTAAAAAT GAAGTTTTAA
     7381 ATCAATCTAA AGTATATATG AGTAAACTTG GTCTGACAGT TACCAATGCT TAATCAGTGA
     7441 GGCACCTATC TCAGCGATCT GTCTATTTCG TTCATCCATA GTTGCCTGAC TCCCCGTCGT
     7501 GTAGATAACT ACGATACGGG AGGGCTTACC ATCTGGCCCC AGTGCTGCAA TGATACCGCG
     7561 AGACCCACGC TCACCGGCTC CAGATTTATC AGCAATAAAC CAGCCAGCCG GAAGGGCCGA
     7621 GCGCAGAAGT GGTCCTGCAA CTTTATCCGC CTCCATCCAG TCTATTAATT GTTGCCGGGA
     7681 AGCTAGAGTA AGTAGTTCGC CAGTTAATAG TTTGCGCAAC GTTGTTGCCA TTGCTACAGG
     7741 CATCGTGGTG TCACGCTCGT CGTTTGGTAT GGCTTCATTC AGCTCCGGTT CCCAACGATC
     7801 AAGGCGAGTT ACATGATCCC CCATGTTGTG CAAAAAAGCG GTTAGCTCCT TCGGTCCTCC
     7861 GATCGTTGTC AGAAGTAAGT TGGCCGCAGT GTTATCACTC ATGGTTATGG CAGCACTGCA
     7921 TAATTCTCTT ACTGTCATGC CATCCGTAAG ATGCTTTTCT GTGACTGGTG AGTACTCAAC
     7981 CAAGTCATTC TGAGAATAGT GTATGCGGCG ACCGAGTTGC TCTTGCCCGG CGTCAATACG
     8041 GGATAATACC GCGCCACATA GCAGAACTTT AAAAGTGCTC ATCATTGGAA AACGTTCTTC
     8101 GGGGCGAAAA CTCTCAAGGA TCTTACCGCT GTTGAGATCC AGTTCGATGT AACCCACTCG
     8161 TGCACCCAAC TGATCTTCAG CATCTTTTAC TTTCACCAGC GTTTCTGGGT GAGCAAAAAC
     8221 AGGAAGGCAA AATGCCGCAA AAAAGGGAAT AAGGGCGACA CGGAAATGTT GAATACTCAT
     8281 ACTCTTCCTT TTTCAATATT ATTGAAGCAT TTATCAGGGT TATTGTCTCA TGAGCGGATA
     8341 CATATTTGAA TGTATTTAGA AAAATAAACA AATAGGGGTT CCGCGCACAT TTCCCCGAAA
     8401 AGTGCCAC     
//
