# Supplementary material for: A nano-liquid hub integrating growth and immune-evasion signaling to promote cell survival
Source: bioRxiv preprint, doi:10.1101/2021.12.30.474523, version 5 (2026-03-18)
Supplement: Supplementary data S1 [file 474523_file08.zip › DataS1_DNAfiles/028_pEGFPN1-mEGFP-SG-Zyxin-IDR2.gb]

LOCUS       pEGFPN1_mEGFP_SG        5459 bp ds-DNA     linear       15-SEP-2020
DEFINITION  .
ACCESSION   
VERSION     
SOURCE      .
  ORGANISM  .
COMMENT     
COMMENT     
COMMENT     ApEinfo:methylated:1
FEATURES             Location/Qualifiers
     misc_feature    1379..1396
                     /label=SG
                     /ApEinfo_fwdcolor=#aefcff
                     /ApEinfo_revcolor=#aefcff
                     /ApEinfo_graphicformat=arrow_data {{0 1 2 0 0 -1} {} 0}
                     width 5 offset 0
     misc_feature    1406..2122
                     /label=human Zyxin (NM_001010972.1) N and C teminal
                     deletion [138R-376Q]
                     /ApEinfo_fwdcolor=#ffa3b6
                     /ApEinfo_revcolor=#ffa3b6
                     /ApEinfo_graphicformat=arrow_data {{0 1 2 0 0 -1} {} 0}
                     width 5 offset 0
     misc_feature    662..1378
                     /label=mEGFP
                     /ApEinfo_fwdcolor=#acf999
                     /ApEinfo_revcolor=#acf999
                     /ApEinfo_graphicformat=arrow_data {{0 1 2 0 0 -1} {} 0}
                     width 5 offset 0
     misc_feature    591..650
                     /label=MCS
                     /ApEinfo_fwdcolor=#ffff66
                     /ApEinfo_revcolor=#ffff66
                     /ApEinfo_graphicformat=arrow_data {{0 1 2 0 0 -1} {} 0}
                     width 5 offset 0
     misc_feature    2375..2830
                     /label=f1 single-strand DNA origin
                     /ApEinfo_fwdcolor=cyan
                     /ApEinfo_revcolor=green
                     /ApEinfo_graphicformat=arrow_data {{0 1 2 0 0 -1} {} 0}
                     width 5 offset 0
     misc_feature    1..588
                     /label=CMV immediate early promoter
                     /ApEinfo_fwdcolor=#0f7ffe
                     /ApEinfo_revcolor=green
                     /ApEinfo_graphicformat=arrow_data {{0 1 2 0 0 -1} {} 0}
                     width 5 offset 0
     misc_feature    3355..4149
                     /label=Kanamycin/neomycin resistance gene
                     /ApEinfo_fwdcolor=#fc6665
                     /ApEinfo_revcolor=green
                     /ApEinfo_graphicformat=arrow_data {{0 1 2 0 0 -1} {} 0}
                     width 5 offset 0
     misc_feature    2278..2312
                     /label=SV40 early mRNA polyadenylation signal
                     /ApEinfo_fwdcolor=#fc8008
                     /ApEinfo_revcolor=green
                     /ApEinfo_graphicformat=arrow_data {{0 1 2 0 0 -1} {} 0}
                     width 5 offset 0
     misc_feature    2892..2920
                     /label=Bacterial promoterfor expression of KanR gene
                     /ApEinfo_fwdcolor=#6666fe
                     /ApEinfo_revcolor=green
                     /ApEinfo_graphicformat=arrow_data {{0 1 2 0 0 -1} {} 0}
                     width 5 offset 0
     misc_feature    3171..3306
                     /label=SV40 origin of replication
                     /ApEinfo_fwdcolor=#cc66fe
                     /ApEinfo_revcolor=green
                     /ApEinfo_graphicformat=arrow_data {{0 1 2 0 0 -1} {} 0}
                     width 5 offset 0
     misc_feature    3004..3233
                     /label=SV40 early promoter
                     /ApEinfo_fwdcolor=#7ffe07
                     /ApEinfo_revcolor=green
                     /ApEinfo_graphicformat=arrow_data {{0 1 2 0 0 -1} {} 0}
                     width 5 offset 0
     misc_feature    4385..4403
                     /label=HSV thymidine kinase polyadenylation signal
                     /ApEinfo_fwdcolor=cyan
                     /ApEinfo_revcolor=green
                     /ApEinfo_graphicformat=arrow_data {{0 1 2 0 0 -1} {} 0}
                     width 5 offset 0
     misc_feature    4734..5376
                     /label=pUC plasmid replication origin
                     /ApEinfo_fwdcolor=cyan
                     /ApEinfo_revcolor=green
                     /ApEinfo_graphicformat=arrow_data {{0 1 2 0 0 -1} {} 0}
                     width 5 offset 0
ORIGIN
        1 TAGTTATTAA TAGTAATCAA TTACGGGGTC ATTAGTTCAT AGCCCATATA TGGAGTTCCG
       61 CGTTACATAA CTTACGGTAA ATGGCCCGCC TGGCTGACCG CCCAACGACC CCCGCCCATT
      121 GACGTCAATA ATGACGTATG TTCCCATAGT AACGCCAATA GGGACTTTCC ATTGACGTCA
      181 ATGGGTGGAG TATTTACGGT AAACTGCCCA CTTGGCAGTA CATCAAGTGT ATCATATGCC
      241 AAGTACGCCC CCTATTGACG TCAATGACGG TAAATGGCCC GCCTGGCATT ATGCCCAGTA
      301 CATGACCTTA TGGGACTTTC CTACTTGGCA GTACATCTAC GTATTAGTCA TCGCTATTAC
      361 CATGGTGATG CGGTTTTGGC AGTACATCAA TGGGCGTGGA TAGCGGTTTG ACTCACGGGG
      421 ATTTCCAAGT CTCCACCCCA TTGACGTCAA TGGGAGTTTG TTTTGGCACC AAAATCAACG
      481 GGACTTTCCA AAATGTCGTA ACAACTCCGC CCCATTGACG CAAATGGGCG GTAGGCGTGT
      541 ACGGTGGGAG GTCTATATAA GCAGAGCTGG TTTAGTGAAC CGTCAGATCC GCTAGCGCTA
      601 CCGGACTCAG ATCTCGAGCT CAAGCTTCGA ATTCTGCAGT CGACGGTACC GGCGCGCCAG
      661 CATGGTGAGC AAGGGCGAGG AGCTGTTCAC CGGGGTGGTG CCCATCCTGG TCGAGCTGGA
      721 CGGCGACGTA AACGGCCACA AGTTCAGCGT GTCCGGCGAG GGCGAGGGCG ATGCCACCTA
      781 CGGCAAGCTG ACCCTGAAGT TCATCTGCAC CACCGGCAAG CTGCCCGTGC CCTGGCCCAC
      841 CCTCGTGACC ACCCTGACCT ACGGCGTGCA GTGCTTCAGC CGCTACCCCG ACCACATGAA
      901 GCAGCACGAC TTCTTCAAGT CCGCCATGCC CGAAGGCTAC GTCCAGGAGC GCACCATCTT
      961 CTTCAAGGAC GACGGCAACT ACAAGACCCG CGCCGAGGTG AAGTTCGAGG GCGACACCCT
     1021 GGTGAACCGC ATCGAGCTGA AGGGCATCGA CTTCAAGGAG GACGGCAACA TCCTGGGGCA
     1081 CAAGCTGGAG TACAACTACA ACAGCCACAA CGTCTATATC ATGGCCGACA AGCAGAAGAA
     1141 CGGCATCAAG GTGAACTTCA AGATCCGCCA CAACATCGAG GACGGCAGCG TGCAGCTCGC
     1201 CGACCACTAC CAGCAGAACA CCCCCATCGG CGACGGCCCC GTGCTGCTGC CCGACAACCA
     1261 CTACCTGAGC ACCCAGTCCA AGCTGAGCAA AGACCCCAAC GAGAAGCGCG ATCACATGGT
     1321 CCTGCTGGAG TTCGTGACCG CCGCCGGGAT CACTCTCGGC ATGGACGAGC TGTACAAGTC
     1381 TGGCGGCGGT GGTTCTACTA GTATGAGGGA GAAGGTGAGC AGTATTGATT TGGAGATCGA
     1441 CTCTCTGTCC TCACTGCTGG ATGACATGAC CAAGAATGAT CCTTTCAAAG CCCGGGTGTC
     1501 ATCTGGATAT GTGCCCCCAC CAGTGGCCAC TCCATTCAGT TCCAAGTCCA GTACCAAGCC
     1561 TGCAGCCGGG GGCACAGCAC CCCTGCCTCC TTGGAAGTCC CCTTCCAGCT CCCAGCCTCT
     1621 GCCCCAGGTT CCGGCTCCGG CTCAGAGCCA GACACAGTTC CATGTTCAGC CCCAGCCCCA
     1681 GCCCAAGCCT CAGGTCCAAC TCCATGTCCA GTCCCAGACC CAGCCTGTGT CTTTGGCTAA
     1741 CACCCAGCCC CGAGGGCCCC CAGCCTCATC TCCGGCTCCA GCCCCTAAGT TTTCTCCAGT
     1801 GACTCCTAAG TTTACTCCTG TGGCTTCCAA GTTCAGTCCT GGAGCCCCAG GTGGATCTGG
     1861 GTCACAACCA AATCAAAAAT TGGGGCACCC CGAAGCTCTT TCTGCTGGCA CAGGCTCCCC
     1921 TCAACCTCCC AGCTTCACCT ATGCCCAGCA GAGGGAGAAG CCCCGAGTGC AGGAGAAGCA
     1981 GCACCCCGTG CCCCCACCGG CTCAGAACCA AAACCAGGTG CGCTCCCCTG GGGCCCCAGG
     2041 GCCCCTGACT CTGAAGGAGG TGGAGGAGCT GGAGCAGCTG ACCCAGCAGC TAATGCAGGA
     2101 CATGGAGCAT CCTCAGAGGC AGTAGGCGGC CGCGACTCTA GATCATAATC AGCCATACCA
     2161 CATTTGTAGA GGTTTTACTT GCTTTAAAAA ACCTCCCACA CCTCCCCCTG AACCTGAAAC
     2221 ATAAAATGAA TGCAATTGTT GTTGTTAACT TGTTTATTGC AGCTTATAAT GGTTACAAAT
     2281 AAAGCAATAG CATCACAAAT TTCACAAATA AAGCATTTTT TTCACTGCAT TCTAGTTGTG
     2341 GTTTGTCCAA ACTCATCAAT GTATCTTAAG GCGTAAATTG TAAGCGTTAA TATTTTGTTA
     2401 AAATTCGCGT TAAATTTTTG TTAAATCAGC TCATTTTTTA ACCAATAGGC CGAAATCGGC
     2461 AAAATCCCTT ATAAATCAAA AGAATAGACC GAGATAGGGT TGAGTGTTGT TCCAGTTTGG
     2521 AACAAGAGTC CACTATTAAA GAACGTGGAC TCCAACGTCA AAGGNNNNNN NNNNNNNNNN
     2581 NNNNNNNNNN NNNNNNNNNN NNNNNNNNNN NNNTNNNNNN NNNNNNNNNN NNNNNNNNNN
     2641 NNNNNNNNNN NNNNNNNNNN NNNNNNNNNN NNNNNNNNNN NNNNNNNNNN NNNNNNNNNN
     2701 NNNNNGNNNN NNNNNNNNNN NNNNNNNNNN NNNNNNNNNN NNNNNNNNNN NNNNNNNNNN
     2761 NNNNNNNNNN NNNNNNNNNN NNNNNNNNNN NNNNNNNNNN NNNNNNNNNN NNNNNNNNNN
     2821 NNNNNNNNNN CAGGTGGCAC TTTTCGGGGA AATGTGCGCG GAACCCCTAT TTGTTTATTT
     2881 TTCTAAATAC ATTCAAATAT GTATCCGCTC ATGAGACAAT AACCCTGATA AATGCTTCAA
     2941 TAATATTGAA AAAGGAAGAG TCCTGAGGCG GAAAGAACCA GCTGTGGAAT GTGTGTCAGT
     3001 TAGGGTGTGG AAAGTCCCCA GGCTCCCCAG CAGGCAGAAG TATGCAAAGC ATGCATCTCA
     3061 ATTAGTCAGC AACCAGGTGT GGAAAGTCCC CAGGCTCCCC AGCAGGCAGA AGTATGCAAA
     3121 GCATGCATCT CAATTAGTCA GCAACCATAG TCCCGCCCCT AACTCCGCCC ATCCCGCCCC
     3181 TAACTCCGCC CAGTTCCGCC CATTCTCCGC CCCATGGCTG ACTAATTTTT TTTATTTATG
     3241 CAGAGGCCGA GGCCGCCTCG GCCTCTGAGC TATTCCAGAA GTAGTGAGGA GGCTTTTTTG
     3301 GAGGCCTAGG CTTTTGCAAA GATCGATCAA GAGACAGGAT GAGGATCGTT TCGCATGATT
     3361 GAACAAGATG GATTGCACGC AGGTTCTCCG GCCGCTTGGG TGGAGAGGCT ATTCGGCTAT
     3421 GACTGGGCAC AACAGACAAT CGGCTGCTCT GATGCCGCCG TGTTCCGGCT GTCAGCGCAG
     3481 GGGCGCCCGG TTCTTTTTGT CAAGACCGAC CTGTCCGGTG CCCTGAATGA ACTGCAAGAC
     3541 GAGGCAGCGC GGCTATCGTG GCTGGCCACG ACGGGCGTTC CTTGCGCAGC TGTGCTCGAC
     3601 GTTGTCACTG AAGCGGGAAG GGACTGGCTG CTATTGGGCG AAGTGCCGGG GCAGGATCTC
     3661 CTGTCATCTC ACCTTGCTCC TGCCGAGAAA GTATCCATCA TGGCTGATGC AATGCGGCGG
     3721 CTGCATACGC TTGATCCGGC TACCTGCCCA TTCGACCACC AAGCGAAACA TCGCATCGAG
     3781 CGAGCACGTA CTCGGATGGA AGCCGGTCTT GTCGATCAGG ATGATCTGGA CGAAGAGCAT
     3841 CAGGGGCTCG CGCCAGCCGA ACTGTTCGCC AGGCTCAAGG CGAGCATGCC CGACGGCGAG
     3901 GATCTCGTCG TGACCCATGG CGATGCCTGC TTGCCGAATA TCATGGTGGA AAATGGCCGC
     3961 TTTTCTGGAT TCATCGACTG TGGCCGGCTG GGTGTGGCGG ACCGCTATCA GGACATAGCG
     4021 TTGGCTACCC GTGATATTGC TGAAGAGCTT GGCGGCGAAT GGGCTGACCG CTTCCTCGTG
     4081 CTTTACGGTA TCGCCGCTCC CGATTCGCAG CGCATCGCCT TCTATCGCCT TCTTGACGAG
     4141 TTCTTCTGAG CGGGACTCTG GGGTTCGAAA TGACCGACCA AGCGACGCCC AACCTGCCAT
     4201 CACGAGATTT CGATTCCACC GCCGCCTTCT ATGAAAGGTT GGGCTTCGGA ATCGTTTTCC
     4261 GGGACGCCGG CTGGATGATC CTCCAGCGCG GGGATCTCAT GCTGGAGTTC TTCGCCCACC
     4321 CTAGGGGGAG GCTAACTGAA ACACGGAAGG AGACAATACC GGAAGGAACC CGCGCTATGA
     4381 CGGCAATAAA AAGACAGAAT AAAACGCACG GTGTTGGGTC GTTTGTTCAT AAACGCGGGG
     4441 TTCGGTCCCA GGGCTGGCAC TCTGTCGATA CCCCACCGAG ACCCCATTGG GGCCAATACG
     4501 CCCGCGTTTC TTCCTTTTCC CCACCCCACC CCCCAAGTTC GGGTGAAGGC CCAGGGCTCG
     4561 CAGCCAACGT CGGGGCGGCA GGCCCTGCCA TAGCCTCAGG TTACTCATAT ATACTTTAGA
     4621 TTGATTTAAA ACTTCATTTT TAATTTAAAA GGATCTAGGT GAAGATCCTT TTTGATAATC
     4681 TCATGACCAA AATCCCTTAA CGTGAGTTTT CGTTCCACTG AGCGTCAGAC CCCGTAGAAA
     4741 AGATCAAAGG ATCTTCTTGA GATCCTTTTT TTCTGCGCGT AATCTGCTGC TTGCAAACAA
     4801 AAAAACCACC GCTACCAGCG GTGGTTTGTT TGCCGGATCA AGAGCTACCA ACTCTTTTTC
     4861 CGAAGGTAAC TGGCTTCAGC AGAGCGCAGA TACCAAATAC TGTCCTTCTA GTGTAGCCGT
     4921 AGTTAGGCCA CCACTTCAAG AACTCTGTAG CACCGCCTAC ATACCTCGCT CTGCTAATCC
     4981 TGTTACCAGT GGCTGCTGCC AGTGGCGATA AGTCGTGTCT TACCGGGTTG GACTCAAGAC
     5041 GATAGTTACC GGATAAGGCG CAGCGGTCGG GCTGAACGGG GGGTTCGTGC ACACAGCCCA
     5101 GCTTGGAGCG AACGACCTAC ACCGAACTGA GATACCTACA GCGTGAGCTA TGAGAAAGCG
     5161 CCACGCTTCC CGAAGGGAGA AAGGCGGACA GGTATCCGGT AAGCGGCAGG GTCGGAACAG
     5221 GAGAGCGCAC GAGGGAGCTT CCAGGGGGAA ACGCCTGGTA TCTTTATAGT CCTGTCGGGT
     5281 TTCGCCACCT CTGACTTGAG CGTCGATTTT TGTGATGCTC GTCAGGGGGG CGGAGCCTAT
     5341 GGAAAAACGC CAGCAACGCG GCCTTTTTAC GGTTCCTGGC CTTTTGCTGG CCTTTTGCTC
     5401 ACATGTTCTT TCCTGCGTTA TCCCCTGATT CTGTGGATAA CCGTATTACC GCCATGCAT
//
