# Supplementary material for: A nano-liquid hub integrating growth and immune-evasion signaling to promote cell survival
Source: bioRxiv preprint, doi:10.1101/2021.12.30.474523, version 5 (2026-03-18)
Supplement: Supplementary data S1 [file 474523_file08.zip › DataS1_DNAfiles/029_pEGFPN1-Halo7-SGx3-Zyxin-IDR2.gb]

LOCUS       pEGFPN1_Halo7_SG        5690 bp ds-DNA     linear       15-SEP-2020
DEFINITION  .
ACCESSION   
VERSION     
SOURCE      .
  ORGANISM  .
COMMENT     
COMMENT     ApEinfo:methylated:1
FEATURES             Location/Qualifiers
     misc_feature    1553..1627
                     /label=SGX3
                     /ApEinfo_fwdcolor=#aefcff
                     /ApEinfo_revcolor=#aefcff
                     /ApEinfo_graphicformat=arrow_data {{0 1 2 0 0 -1} {} 0}
                     width 5 offset 0
     misc_feature    1637..2353
                     /label=human Zyxin (NM_001010972.1) N and C teminal
                     deletion [138R-376Q]
                     /ApEinfo_fwdcolor=#ffa3b6
                     /ApEinfo_revcolor=#ffa3b6
                     /ApEinfo_graphicformat=arrow_data {{0 1 2 0 0 -1} {} 0}
                     width 5 offset 0
     misc_feature    591..650
                     /label=MCS
                     /ApEinfo_fwdcolor=#ffff66
                     /ApEinfo_revcolor=#ffff66
                     /ApEinfo_graphicformat=arrow_data {{0 1 2 0 0 -1} {} 0}
                     width 5 offset 0
     misc_feature    2606..3061
                     /label=f1 single-strand DNA origin
                     /ApEinfo_fwdcolor=cyan
                     /ApEinfo_revcolor=green
                     /ApEinfo_graphicformat=arrow_data {{0 1 2 0 0 -1} {} 0}
                     width 5 offset 0
     misc_feature    3123..3151
                     /label=Bacterial promoterfor expression of KanR gene
                     /ApEinfo_fwdcolor=#6666fe
                     /ApEinfo_revcolor=green
                     /ApEinfo_graphicformat=arrow_data {{0 1 2 0 0 -1} {} 0}
                     width 5 offset 0
     misc_feature    3235..3464
                     /label=SV40 early promoter
                     /ApEinfo_fwdcolor=#7ffe07
                     /ApEinfo_revcolor=green
                     /ApEinfo_graphicformat=arrow_data {{0 1 2 0 0 -1} {} 0}
                     width 5 offset 0
     misc_feature    4616..4634
                     /label=HSV thymidine kinase polyadenylation signal
                     /ApEinfo_fwdcolor=cyan
                     /ApEinfo_revcolor=green
                     /ApEinfo_graphicformat=arrow_data {{0 1 2 0 0 -1} {} 0}
                     width 5 offset 0
     misc_feature    662..1552
                     /label=Halo7
                     /ApEinfo_fwdcolor=#acf999
                     /ApEinfo_revcolor=#acf999
                     /ApEinfo_graphicformat=arrow_data {{0 1 2 0 0 -1} {} 0}
                     width 5 offset 0
     misc_feature    1..588
                     /label=CMV immediate early promoter
                     /ApEinfo_fwdcolor=#0f7ffe
                     /ApEinfo_revcolor=green
                     /ApEinfo_graphicformat=arrow_data {{0 1 2 0 0 -1} {} 0}
                     width 5 offset 0
     misc_feature    2509..2543
                     /label=SV40 early mRNA polyadenylation signal
                     /ApEinfo_fwdcolor=#fc8008
                     /ApEinfo_revcolor=green
                     /ApEinfo_graphicformat=arrow_data {{0 1 2 0 0 -1} {} 0}
                     width 5 offset 0
     misc_feature    3402..3537
                     /label=SV40 origin of replication
                     /ApEinfo_fwdcolor=#cc66fe
                     /ApEinfo_revcolor=green
                     /ApEinfo_graphicformat=arrow_data {{0 1 2 0 0 -1} {} 0}
                     width 5 offset 0
     misc_feature    3586..4380
                     /label=Kanamycin/neomycin resistance gene
                     /ApEinfo_fwdcolor=#fc6665
                     /ApEinfo_revcolor=green
                     /ApEinfo_graphicformat=arrow_data {{0 1 2 0 0 -1} {} 0}
                     width 5 offset 0
     misc_feature    4965..5607
                     /label=pUC plasmid replication origin
                     /ApEinfo_fwdcolor=cyan
                     /ApEinfo_revcolor=green
                     /ApEinfo_graphicformat=arrow_data {{0 1 2 0 0 -1} {} 0}
                     width 5 offset 0
ORIGIN
        1 TAGTTATTAA TAGTAATCAA TTACGGGGTC ATTAGTTCAT AGCCCATATA TGGAGTTCCG
       61 CGTTACATAA CTTACGGTAA ATGGCCCGCC TGGCTGACCG CCCAACGACC CCCGCCCATT
      121 GACGTCAATA ATGACGTATG TTCCCATAGT AACGCCAATA GGGACTTTCC ATTGACGTCA
      181 ATGGGTGGAG TATTTACGGT AAACTGCCCA CTTGGCAGTA CATCAAGTGT ATCATATGCC
      241 AAGTACGCCC CCTATTGACG TCAATGACGG TAAATGGCCC GCCTGGCATT ATGCCCAGTA
      301 CATGACCTTA TGGGACTTTC CTACTTGGCA GTACATCTAC GTATTAGTCA TCGCTATTAC
      361 CATGGTGATG CGGTTTTGGC AGTACATCAA TGGGCGTGGA TAGCGGTTTG ACTCACGGGG
      421 ATTTCCAAGT CTCCACCCCA TTGACGTCAA TGGGAGTTTG TTTTGGCACC AAAATCAACG
      481 GGACTTTCCA AAATGTCGTA ACAACTCCGC CCCATTGACG CAAATGGGCG GTAGGCGTGT
      541 ACGGTGGGAG GTCTATATAA GCAGAGCTGG TTTAGTGAAC CGTCAGATCC GCTAGCGCTA
      601 CCGGACTCAG ATCTCGAGCT CAAGCTTCGA ATTCTGCAGT CGACGGTACC GGCGCGCCAG
      661 CATGGCAGAA ATCGGTACTG GCTTTCCATT CGACCCCCAT TATGTGGAAG TCCTGGGCGA
      721 GCGCATGCAC TACGTCGATG TTGGTCCGCG CGATGGCACC CCTGTGCTGT TCCTGCACGG
      781 TAACCCGACC TCCTCCTACG TGTGGCGCAA CATCATCCCG CATGTTGCAC CGACCCATCG
      841 CTGCATTGCT CCAGACCTGA TCGGTATGGG CAAATCCGAC AAACCAGACC TGGGTTATTT
      901 CTTCGACGAC CACGTCCGCT TCATGGATGC CTTCATCGAA GCCCTGGGTC TGGAAGAGGT
      961 CGTCCTGGTC ATTCACGACT GGGGCTCCGC TCTGGGTTTC CACTGGGCCA AGCGCAATCC
     1021 AGAGCGCGTC AAAGGTATTG CATTTATGGA GTTCATCCGC CCTATCCCGA CCTGGGACGA
     1081 ATGGCCAGAA TTTGCCCGCG AGACCTTCCA GGCCTTCCGC ACCACCGACG TCGGCCGCAA
     1141 GCTGATCATC GATCAGAACG TTTTTATCGA GGGTACGCTG CCGATGGGTG TCGTCCGCCC
     1201 GCTGACTGAA GTCGAGATGG ACCATTACCG CGAGCCGTTC CTGAATCCTG TTGACCGCGA
     1261 GCCACTGTGG CGCTTCCCAA ACGAGCTGCC AATCGCCGGT GAGCCAGCGA ACATCGTCGC
     1321 GCTGGTCGAA GAATACATGG ACTGGCTGCA CCAGTCCCCT GTCCCGAAGC TGCTGTTCTG
     1381 GGGCACCCCA GGCGTTCTGA TCCCACCGGC CGAAGCCGCT CGCCTGGCCA AAAGCCTGCC
     1441 TAACTGCAAG GCTGTGGACA TCGGCCCGGG TCTGAATCTG CTGCAAGAAG ACAACCCGGA
     1501 CCTGATCGGC AGCGAGATCG CGCGCTGGCT GTCGACGCTC GAGATTTCCG GCTCCGGACT
     1561 CAGATCTCGA GCTCAAGCTT CGTCAGGAGG CGGTGGCTCA GGAGGCGGTG GCTCAGGAGG
     1621 CGGTGGCACT AGTATGAGGG AGAAGGTGAG CAGTATTGAT TTGGAGATCG ACTCTCTGTC
     1681 CTCACTGCTG GATGACATGA CCAAGAATGA TCCTTTCAAA GCCCGGGTGT CATCTGGATA
     1741 TGTGCCCCCA CCAGTGGCCA CTCCATTCAG TTCCAAGTCC AGTACCAAGC CTGCAGCCGG
     1801 GGGCACAGCA CCCCTGCCTC CTTGGAAGTC CCCTTCCAGC TCCCAGCCTC TGCCCCAGGT
     1861 TCCGGCTCCG GCTCAGAGCC AGACACAGTT CCATGTTCAG CCCCAGCCCC AGCCCAAGCC
     1921 TCAGGTCCAA CTCCATGTCC AGTCCCAGAC CCAGCCTGTG TCTTTGGCTA ACACCCAGCC
     1981 CCGAGGGCCC CCAGCCTCAT CTCCGGCTCC AGCCCCTAAG TTTTCTCCAG TGACTCCTAA
     2041 GTTTACTCCT GTGGCTTCCA AGTTCAGTCC TGGAGCCCCA GGTGGATCTG GGTCACAACC
     2101 AAATCAAAAA TTGGGGCACC CCGAAGCTCT TTCTGCTGGC ACAGGCTCCC CTCAACCTCC
     2161 CAGCTTCACC TATGCCCAGC AGAGGGAGAA GCCCCGAGTG CAGGAGAAGC AGCACCCCGT
     2221 GCCCCCACCG GCTCAGAACC AAAACCAGGT GCGCTCCCCT GGGGCCCCAG GGCCCCTGAC
     2281 TCTGAAGGAG GTGGAGGAGC TGGAGCAGCT GACCCAGCAG CTAATGCAGG ACATGGAGCA
     2341 TCCTCAGAGG CAGTAGGCGG CCGCGACTCT AGATCATAAT CAGCCATACC ACATTTGTAG
     2401 AGGTTTTACT TGCTTTAAAA AACCTCCCAC ACCTCCCCCT GAACCTGAAA CATAAAATGA
     2461 ATGCAATTGT TGTTGTTAAC TTGTTTATTG CAGCTTATAA TGGTTACAAA TAAAGCAATA
     2521 GCATCACAAA TTTCACAAAT AAAGCATTTT TTTCACTGCA TTCTAGTTGT GGTTTGTCCA
     2581 AACTCATCAA TGTATCTTAA GGCGTAAATT GTAAGCGTTA ATATTTTGTT AAAATTCGCG
     2641 TTAAATTTTT GTTAAATCAG CTCATTTTTT AACCAATAGG CCGAAATCGG CAAAATCCCT
     2701 TATAAATCAA AAGAATAGAC CGAGATAGGG TTGAGTGTTG TTCCAGTTTG GAACAAGAGT
     2761 CCACTATTAA AGAACGTGGA CTCCAACGTC AAAGGNNNNN NNNNNNNNNN NNNNNNNNNN
     2821 NNNNNNNNNN NNNNNNNNNN NNNNTNNNNN NNNNNNNNNN NNNNNNNNNN NNNNNNNNNN
     2881 NNNNNNNNNN NNNNNNNNNN NNNNNNNNNN NNNNNNNNNN NNNNNNNNNN NNNNNNGNNN
     2941 NNNNNNNNNN NNNNNNNNNN NNNNNNNNNN NNNNNNNNNN NNNNNNNNNN NNNNNNNNNN
     3001 NNNNNNNNNN NNNNNNNNNN NNNNNNNNNN NNNNNNNNNN NNNNNNNNNN NNNNNNNNNN
     3061 NCAGGTGGCA CTTTTCGGGG AAATGTGCGC GGAACCCCTA TTTGTTTATT TTTCTAAATA
     3121 CATTCAAATA TGTATCCGCT CATGAGACAA TAACCCTGAT AAATGCTTCA ATAATATTGA
     3181 AAAAGGAAGA GTCCTGAGGC GGAAAGAACC AGCTGTGGAA TGTGTGTCAG TTAGGGTGTG
     3241 GAAAGTCCCC AGGCTCCCCA GCAGGCAGAA GTATGCAAAG CATGCATCTC AATTAGTCAG
     3301 CAACCAGGTG TGGAAAGTCC CCAGGCTCCC CAGCAGGCAG AAGTATGCAA AGCATGCATC
     3361 TCAATTAGTC AGCAACCATA GTCCCGCCCC TAACTCCGCC CATCCCGCCC CTAACTCCGC
     3421 CCAGTTCCGC CCATTCTCCG CCCCATGGCT GACTAATTTT TTTTATTTAT GCAGAGGCCG
     3481 AGGCCGCCTC GGCCTCTGAG CTATTCCAGA AGTAGTGAGG AGGCTTTTTT GGAGGCCTAG
     3541 GCTTTTGCAA AGATCGATCA AGAGACAGGA TGAGGATCGT TTCGCATGAT TGAACAAGAT
     3601 GGATTGCACG CAGGTTCTCC GGCCGCTTGG GTGGAGAGGC TATTCGGCTA TGACTGGGCA
     3661 CAACAGACAA TCGGCTGCTC TGATGCCGCC GTGTTCCGGC TGTCAGCGCA GGGGCGCCCG
     3721 GTTCTTTTTG TCAAGACCGA CCTGTCCGGT GCCCTGAATG AACTGCAAGA CGAGGCAGCG
     3781 CGGCTATCGT GGCTGGCCAC GACGGGCGTT CCTTGCGCAG CTGTGCTCGA CGTTGTCACT
     3841 GAAGCGGGAA GGGACTGGCT GCTATTGGGC GAAGTGCCGG GGCAGGATCT CCTGTCATCT
     3901 CACCTTGCTC CTGCCGAGAA AGTATCCATC ATGGCTGATG CAATGCGGCG GCTGCATACG
     3961 CTTGATCCGG CTACCTGCCC ATTCGACCAC CAAGCGAAAC ATCGCATCGA GCGAGCACGT
     4021 ACTCGGATGG AAGCCGGTCT TGTCGATCAG GATGATCTGG ACGAAGAGCA TCAGGGGCTC
     4081 GCGCCAGCCG AACTGTTCGC CAGGCTCAAG GCGAGCATGC CCGACGGCGA GGATCTCGTC
     4141 GTGACCCATG GCGATGCCTG CTTGCCGAAT ATCATGGTGG AAAATGGCCG CTTTTCTGGA
     4201 TTCATCGACT GTGGCCGGCT GGGTGTGGCG GACCGCTATC AGGACATAGC GTTGGCTACC
     4261 CGTGATATTG CTGAAGAGCT TGGCGGCGAA TGGGCTGACC GCTTCCTCGT GCTTTACGGT
     4321 ATCGCCGCTC CCGATTCGCA GCGCATCGCC TTCTATCGCC TTCTTGACGA GTTCTTCTGA
     4381 GCGGGACTCT GGGGTTCGAA ATGACCGACC AAGCGACGCC CAACCTGCCA TCACGAGATT
     4441 TCGATTCCAC CGCCGCCTTC TATGAAAGGT TGGGCTTCGG AATCGTTTTC CGGGACGCCG
     4501 GCTGGATGAT CCTCCAGCGC GGGGATCTCA TGCTGGAGTT CTTCGCCCAC CCTAGGGGGA
     4561 GGCTAACTGA AACACGGAAG GAGACAATAC CGGAAGGAAC CCGCGCTATG ACGGCAATAA
     4621 AAAGACAGAA TAAAACGCAC GGTGTTGGGT CGTTTGTTCA TAAACGCGGG GTTCGGTCCC
     4681 AGGGCTGGCA CTCTGTCGAT ACCCCACCGA GACCCCATTG GGGCCAATAC GCCCGCGTTT
     4741 CTTCCTTTTC CCCACCCCAC CCCCCAAGTT CGGGTGAAGG CCCAGGGCTC GCAGCCAACG
     4801 TCGGGGCGGC AGGCCCTGCC ATAGCCTCAG GTTACTCATA TATACTTTAG ATTGATTTAA
     4861 AACTTCATTT TTAATTTAAA AGGATCTAGG TGAAGATCCT TTTTGATAAT CTCATGACCA
     4921 AAATCCCTTA ACGTGAGTTT TCGTTCCACT GAGCGTCAGA CCCCGTAGAA AAGATCAAAG
     4981 GATCTTCTTG AGATCCTTTT TTTCTGCGCG TAATCTGCTG CTTGCAAACA AAAAAACCAC
     5041 CGCTACCAGC GGTGGTTTGT TTGCCGGATC AAGAGCTACC AACTCTTTTT CCGAAGGTAA
     5101 CTGGCTTCAG CAGAGCGCAG ATACCAAATA CTGTCCTTCT AGTGTAGCCG TAGTTAGGCC
     5161 ACCACTTCAA GAACTCTGTA GCACCGCCTA CATACCTCGC TCTGCTAATC CTGTTACCAG
     5221 TGGCTGCTGC CAGTGGCGAT AAGTCGTGTC TTACCGGGTT GGACTCAAGA CGATAGTTAC
     5281 CGGATAAGGC GCAGCGGTCG GGCTGAACGG GGGGTTCGTG CACACAGCCC AGCTTGGAGC
     5341 GAACGACCTA CACCGAACTG AGATACCTAC AGCGTGAGCT ATGAGAAAGC GCCACGCTTC
     5401 CCGAAGGGAG AAAGGCGGAC AGGTATCCGG TAAGCGGCAG GGTCGGAACA GGAGAGCGCA
     5461 CGAGGGAGCT TCCAGGGGGA AACGCCTGGT ATCTTTATAG TCCTGTCGGG TTTCGCCACC
     5521 TCTGACTTGA GCGTCGATTT TTGTGATGCT CGTCAGGGGG GCGGAGCCTA TGGAAAAACG
     5581 CCAGCAACGC GGCCTTTTTA CGGTTCCTGG CCTTTTGCTG GCCTTTTGCT CACATGTTCT
     5641 TTCCTGCGTT ATCCCCTGAT TCTGTGGATA ACCGTATTAC CGCCATGCAT 
//
