# Supplementary material for: A nano-liquid hub integrating growth and immune-evasion signaling to promote cell survival
Source: bioRxiv preprint, doi:10.1101/2021.12.30.474523, version 5 (2026-03-18)
Supplement: Supplementary data S1 [file 474523_file08.zip › DataS1_DNAfiles/030_pmCherryC1-6xHis-MBP-TEV-mCherry-HRV3C-Zyxin-IDR2.gb]

LOCUS       pDML_6xHis_MBP_T        6631 bp ds-DNA     circular     11-JUN-2021
DEFINITION  Gibson/Homology Cloning ligation product.
ACCESSION   urn.local...22-dakp2jj
VERSION     urn.local...22-dakp2jj
KEYWORDS    .
SOURCE      
  ORGANISM  .
COMMENT     
COMMENT     
COMMENT     ApEinfo:methylated:1
FEATURES             Location/Qualifiers
     misc_feature    join(1738..2532,1..636)
                     /Source="referenceToDocument: urn:local:.:4f-ca4w2cb"
                     /note="Geneious type: Concatenated sequence"
                     /label=pmCherry HIS TEV mCHERRY GGHRWI PP (digested by
                     EcoRI, XhoI) Fragment 2 extraction (concatenated sequ
                     /ApEinfo_fwdcolor=#7eff74
                     /ApEinfo_revcolor=#7eff74
                     /ApEinfo_graphicformat=arrow_data {{0 1 2 0 0 -1} {} 0}
                     width 5 offset 0
     misc_feature    2536..3252
                     /label=human Zyxin (NM_001010972.1) N and C teminal
                     deletion [138R-376Q]
                     /ApEinfo_fwdcolor=#ffa3b6
                     /ApEinfo_revcolor=#ffa3b6
                     /ApEinfo_graphicformat=arrow_data {{0 1 2 0 0 -1} {} 0}
                     width 5 offset 0
     misc_feature    1..636
                     /Source="referenceToDocument: urn:local:.:xw-cqr1n18"
                     /note="Geneious type: Concatenated sequence"
                     /label=pDML0123 pmCherry HIS TEV mCHERRY GGHRWI hsZyxin
                     PCR Product - pmCherry HIS TEV mCHERRY GGHRWI PP (di
                     /ApEinfo_fwdcolor=#7eff74
                     /ApEinfo_revcolor=#7eff74
                     /ApEinfo_graphicformat=arrow_data {{0 1 2 0 0 -1} {} 0}
                     width 5 offset 0
     Promoter        508..589
                     /Imported_from="<a
                     href=""http://wishart.biology.ualberta.ca/PlasMapper"">Pla
                     sMapper</a>"
                     /Transferred_From="CMV prom"
                     /Transferred_Similarity="97.56%"
                     /label=CMV prom
                     /ApEinfo_fwdcolor=pink
                     /ApEinfo_revcolor=pink
                     /ApEinfo_graphicformat=arrow_data {{0 1 2 0 0 -1} {} 0}
                     width 5 offset 0
     ligation        592..595
                     /label=Ligation
                     /ApEinfo_fwdcolor=pink
                     /ApEinfo_revcolor=pink
                     /ApEinfo_graphicformat=arrow_data {{0 1 2 0 0 -1} {} 0}
                     width 5 offset 0
     misc_feature    join(1738..2528,596..636)
                     /Source="referenceToDocument: urn:local:.:28-dakp2jk"
                     /note="Geneious type: Concatenated sequence"
                     /label=Digestion of NheI - HIS - SGS TEV mCherry - GGHRWI
                     -PP - XhoI - Fragment 2 (concatenated sequence 2)
                     /ApEinfo_fwdcolor=#7eff74
                     /ApEinfo_revcolor=#7eff74
                     /ApEinfo_graphicformat=arrow_data {{0 1 2 0 0 -1} {} 0}
                     width 5 offset 0
     misc_feature    join(1738..2524,596..636)
                     /Source="referenceToDocument: urn:local:.:29-dakp2jk"
                     /note="Geneious type: Concatenated sequence"
                     /label=Digestion of NheI-HIS-SGS-TEV-mCherry-KpnII-
                     PP-BglII- hypothetical (modified) (modified) extraction 
                     /ApEinfo_fwdcolor=#7eff74
                     /ApEinfo_revcolor=#7eff74
                     /ApEinfo_graphicformat=arrow_data {{0 1 2 0 0 -1} {} 0}
                     width 5 offset 0
     misc_feature    606..616
                     /modified_by="User"
                     /label=Kozak\sequence
                     /ApEinfo_fwdcolor=#7eff74
                     /ApEinfo_revcolor=#7eff74
                     /ApEinfo_graphicformat=arrow_data {{0 1 2 0 0 -1} {} 0}
                     width 5 offset 0
     ORF             613..2535
                     /Genetic_code="Standard"
                     /Reading_frame=1
                     /created_by="ORF Finder"
                     /label=ORF 1 (frame 1)
                     /ApEinfo_fwdcolor=pink
                     /ApEinfo_revcolor=pink
                     /ApEinfo_graphicformat=arrow_data {{0 1 2 0 0 -1} {} 0}
                     width 5 offset 0
     misc_feature    616..636
                     /note="Geneious type: Editing History Insertion"
                     /label=Geneious type: Editing History Insertion
                     /ApEinfo_fwdcolor=#7eff74
                     /ApEinfo_revcolor=#7eff74
                     /ApEinfo_graphicformat=arrow_data {{0 1 2 0 0 -1} {} 0}
                     width 5 offset 0
     primer_bind     complement(617..636)
                     /Sequence="GTGATGGTGATGGTGATGGC"
                     /Tm="59.0"
                     /%GC="55.0"
                     /Hairpin_Tm="None"
                     /Self_Dimer_Tm="None"
                     /created_by="CHo"
                     /label=#DML0223 GA mCherry Zyxin rv
                     /ApEinfo_fwdcolor=#14c0bd
                     /ApEinfo_revcolor=#4ec02b
                     /ApEinfo_graphicformat=arrow_data {{0 1 2 0 0 -1} {} 0}
                     width 5 offset 0
     misc_feature    617..1757
                     /Source="referenceToDocument: urn:local:.:c7-cqqo5fn"
                     /note="Geneious type: Concatenated sequence"
                     /label=pDML0101 pMAL-c2X - MBP (concatenated sequence 2)
                     /ApEinfo_fwdcolor=#7eff74
                     /ApEinfo_revcolor=#7eff74
                     /ApEinfo_graphicformat=arrow_data {{0 1 2 0 0 -1} {} 0}
                     width 5 offset 0
     motif           619..636
                     /created_by="CHo"
                     /label=6xHis
                     /ApEinfo_fwdcolor=pink
                     /ApEinfo_revcolor=pink
                     /ApEinfo_graphicformat=arrow_data {{0 1 2 0 0 -1} {} 0}
                     width 5 offset 0
     CDS             637..1737
                     /codon_start=1
                     /translation="MKIEEGKLVIWINGDKGYNGLAEVGKKFEKDTGIKVTVEHPDKL
                     EEKFPQVAATGDGPDIIFWAHDRFGGYAQSGLLAEITPDKAFQDKLYPFTWDAVRYNG
                     KLIAYPIAVEALSLIYNKDLLPNPPKTWEEIPALDKELKAKGKSALMFNLQEPYFTWP
                     LIAADGGYAFKYENGKYDIKDVGVDNAGAKAGLTFLVDLIKNKHMNADTDYSIAEAAF
                     NKGETAMTINGPWAWSNIDTSKVNYGVTVLPTFKGQPSKPFVGVLSAGINAASPNKEL
                     AKEFLENYLLTDEGLEAVNKDKPLGAVALKSYEEELAKDPRIAATMENAQKGEIMPNI
                     PQMSAFWYAVRTAVINAASGRQTVDEALKDAQT"
                     /gene="<i>malE</i> (mutated)"
                     /note="This version of the gene does not encode a signal
                     sequence, so MBP will remain in the cytosol."
                     /product="maltose binding protein from <i>E. coli</i>"
                     /transl_table=1
                     /label=MBP
                     /ApEinfo_fwdcolor=#e9d024
                     /ApEinfo_revcolor=#e9d024
                     /ApEinfo_graphicformat=arrow_data {{0 1 2 0 0 -1} {} 0}
                     width 5 offset 0
     primer_bind     637..662
                     /%GC="34.6"
                     /Hairpin_Tm="43.6"
                     /Self_Dimer_Tm="None"
                     /Tm="59.3"
                     /Pair_Dimer_Tm="3.7"
                     /annotation_group="16999715326705db8555bb-12d1-4691-a986-f
                     35bf829edc2"
                     /Sequence="ATGAAAATCGAAGAAGGTAAACTGGT"
                     /created_by="primer3"
                     /Product_Size=1101
                     /#_Off-target_Sites=0
                     /Off-target_Template="pDML0101 pMAL-c2X - MBP"
                     /Extension="GCCATCACCATCACCATCAC"
                     /label=pDML0101 pMAL-c2X - MBP (1 F) - pDML0123 pmCherry
                     HIS TEV mCHERRY GGHRWI hsZyxin PCR Product
                     /ApEinfo_fwdcolor=#14c0bd
                     /ApEinfo_revcolor=#4ec02b
                     /ApEinfo_graphicformat=arrow_data {{0 1 2 0 0 -1} {} 0}
                     width 5 offset 0
     Optimized_Codon 976..978
                     /Amino_Acid="L / Leucine"
                     /Optimized_Codon="CTG"
                     /Optimized_Codon_Fraction="0.562"
                     /Original_Codon="TTA"
                     /Original_Codon_Fraction="0.026"
                     /Codon_Change="<U>T</U>T<U>A</U> <span
                     style=""color:red"">(0.026)</span> -&gt; <u>C</u>T<u>G</u>
                     <span style=""color:rgb(34, 139, 34)"">(0.562)</span>"
                     /Synonymous_Codons="<u>CTG <span style=""color:rgb(34,
                     139, 34)"">(0.562)</span></u>, CTC <span
                     style=""color:rgb(34, 139, 34)"">(0.178)</span>, TTG <span
                     style=""color:rgb(34, 139, 34)"">(0.103)</span>, CTT <span
                     style=""color:rgb(34, 139, 34)"">(0.082)</span>, CTA <span
                     style=""color:red"">(0.049)</span>, TTA <span
                     style=""color:red"">(0.026)</span>"
                     /label=CTG
                     /ApEinfo_fwdcolor=pink
                     /ApEinfo_revcolor=pink
                     /ApEinfo_graphicformat=arrow_data {{0 1 2 0 0 -1} {} 0}
                     width 5 offset 0
     Optimized_Codon 979..981
                     /Amino_Acid="S / Serine"
                     /Optimized_Codon="AGT"
                     /Optimized_Codon_Fraction="0.096"
                     /Original_Codon="TCG"
                     /Original_Codon_Fraction="0.065"
                     /Codon_Change="<U>T</U><U>C</U><U>G</U> <span
                     style=""color:red"">(0.065)</span> -&gt;
                     <u>A</u><u>G</u><u>T</u> <span style=""color:rgb(34, 139,
                     34)"">(0.096)</span>"
                     /Synonymous_Codons="TCC <span style=""color:rgb(34, 139,
                     34)"">(0.313)</span>, AGC <span style=""color:rgb(34, 139,
                     34)"">(0.249)</span>, TCT <span style=""color:rgb(34, 139,
                     34)"">(0.199)</span>, <u>AGT <span style=""color:rgb(34,
                     139, 34)"">(0.096)</span></u>, TCA <span
                     style=""color:rgb(34, 139, 34)"">(0.076)</span>, TCG <span
                     style=""color:red"">(0.065)</span>"
                     /label=AGT
                     /ApEinfo_fwdcolor=pink
                     /ApEinfo_revcolor=pink
                     /ApEinfo_graphicformat=arrow_data {{0 1 2 0 0 -1} {} 0}
                     width 5 offset 0
     primer_bind     complement(1719..1737)
                     /%GC="57.9"
                     /Hairpin_Tm="None"
                     /Self_Dimer_Tm="8.4"
                     /Tm="60.4"
                     /Pair_Dimer_Tm="3.7"
                     /annotation_group="1699989859962967868ef5-30d8-4fea-af38-4
                     eebe2580280"
                     /Sequence="AGTCTGCGCGTCTTTCAGG"
                     /created_by="primer3"
                     /Product_Size=1101
                     /#_Off-target_Sites=0
                     /Off-target_Template="pDML0101 pMAL-c2X - MBP"
                     /Extension="TACAGGTTCTCGCTGCCGCT"
                     /label=pDML0101 pMAL-c2X - MBP (1101 R) - pDML0123
                     pmCherry HIS TEV mCHERRY GGHRWI hsZyxin PCR Product
                     /ApEinfo_fwdcolor=#14c0bd
                     /ApEinfo_revcolor=#4ec02b
                     /ApEinfo_graphicformat=arrow_data {{0 1 2 0 0 -1} {} 0}
                     width 5 offset 0
     misc_feature    1737..1738
                     /Original_Bases="AATTCGAGCTCGAACAACAACAACAATAACAATAACAACAA
                     CCTCGGGATCGAGGGAAGG"
                     /note="Geneious type: Editing History Deletion"
                     /label=AATTCGAGCTCGAACAACAACAACAATAACAATAACAACAACCTCGGGAT
                     CGAGGGAAGG
                     /ApEinfo_fwdcolor=#7eff74
                     /ApEinfo_revcolor=#7eff74
                     /ApEinfo_graphicformat=arrow_data {{0 1 2 0 0 -1} {} 0}
                     width 5 offset 0
     misc_feature    1738..1767
                     /note="Geneious type: Editing History Insertion"
                     /label=Geneious type: Editing History Insertion(1)
                     /ApEinfo_label=Geneious type: Editing History Insertion
                     /ApEinfo_fwdcolor=#7eff74
                     /ApEinfo_revcolor=#7eff74
                     /ApEinfo_graphicformat=arrow_data {{0 1 2 0 0 -1} {} 0}
                     width 5 offset 0
     primer_bind     1738..1755
                     /Sequence="AGCGGCAGCGAGAACCTG"
                     /Tm="62.7"
                     /%GC="66.7"
                     /Hairpin_Tm="50.6"
                     /Self_Dimer_Tm="2.4"
                     /created_by="CHo"
                     /label=#DML0222 GA mCherry Zyxin fwd
                     /ApEinfo_fwdcolor=#14c0bd
                     /ApEinfo_revcolor=#4ec02b
                     /ApEinfo_graphicformat=arrow_data {{0 1 2 0 0 -1} {} 0}
                     width 5 offset 0
     misc_feature    1738..2535
                     /Source="referenceToDocument: urn:local:.:xw-cqr1n18"
                     /note="Geneious type: Concatenated sequence"
                     /label=pDML0123 pmCherry HIS TEV mCHERRY GGHRWI hsZyxin
                     PCR Product extraction (concatenated sequence 3)
                     /ApEinfo_fwdcolor=#7eff74
                     /ApEinfo_revcolor=#7eff74
                     /ApEinfo_graphicformat=arrow_data {{0 1 2 0 0 -1} {} 0}
                     width 5 offset 0
     misc            1747..1767
                     /created_by="User"
                     /X-Transferred_From="pEGFP HIS TEV EGFP GGHRWI PP
                     hsSynapsin1"
                     /X-Transferred_Similarity="100.00%"
                     /X-Primary_Match="100.00%; Adjusted-Interval-0:0/0; TEV
                     (<a href=""urn:local:.:o4-c1nsz9c"">pEGFP HIS TEV EGFP
                     GGHRWI PP hsSynapsin1</a>)"
                     /X-Alternative_Match="100.00%; Adjusted-Interval-0:0/0;
                     TEV (<a href=""urn:local:.:10a-c192t23"">pEGFP HIS TEV
                     EGFP GGHRWI PP hsSynapsin1(416-705)IDR</a>)"
                     /X-Alternative_Match="100.00%; Adjusted-Interval-0:0/0;
                     TEV (<a href=""urn:local:.:tw-c190cs8"">pEGFP HIS TEV EGFP
                     GGHRWI PP (digested by BglII, SacI) Fragment 2</a>)"
                     /X-Alternative_Match="100.00%; Adjusted-Interval-0:0/0;
                     TEV (<a href=""urn:local:.:xy-c191q3x"">pEGFP HIS TEV EGFP
                     GGHRWI PP hsIntersectin(SH3)5</a>)"
                     /X-Alternative_Match="100.00%; Adjusted-Interval-0:0/0;
                     TEV (<a href=""urn:local:.:12t-c193sst"">pEGFP HIS TEV
                     EGFP GGHRWI PP hsSynapsin1(1-415)Ã¢ÂÂIDR</a>)"
                     /X-Alternative_Match="100.00%; Adjusted-Interval-0:0/0;
                     TEV (<a href=""urn:local:.:vm-c190gml"">pEGFP HIS TEV EGFP
                     GGHRWI PP hsGrb2</a>)"
                     /note="Derived using Geneious Prime 2020.1.2 'Annotate
                     from Database' based on nucleotide similarity"
                     /Transferred_From="pmCherry HIS TEV mCHERRY GGHRWI PP
                     hsSynapsin1"
                     /Transferred_Similarity="100.00%"
                     /Primary_Match="100.00%; Adjusted-Interval-0:0/0; TEV (<a
                     href=""urn:local:.:p7-c1ntazg"">pmCherry HIS TEV mCHERRY
                     GGHRWI PP hsSynapsin1</a>)"
                     /Alternative_Match="100.00%; Adjusted-Interval-0:0/0; TEV
                     (<a href=""urn:local:.:yu-c191zft"">pmCherry HIS TEV
                     mCHERRY GGHRWI PP hsIntersectin(SH3)5</a>)"
                     /Alternative_Match="100.00%; Adjusted-Interval-0:0/0; TEV
                     (<a href=""urn:local:.:117-c1934tm"">pmCherry HIS TEV
                     mCHERRY GGHRWI PP hsSynapsin1(416-705)IDR</a>)"
                     /Alternative_Match="100.00%; Adjusted-Interval-0:0/0; TEV
                     (<a href=""urn:local:.:q0-c1ntfla"">pmCherry HIS TEV
                     mCHERRY GGHRWI PP hsSynapsin1(1-415)Ã¢ÂÂIDR</a>)"
                     /Alternative_Match="100.00%; Adjusted-Interval-0:0/0; TEV
                     (<a href=""urn:local:.:wg-c190nyh"">pmCherry HIS TEV
                     mCHERRY GGHRWI PP hsGrb2</a>)"
                     /label=TEV
                     /ApEinfo_fwdcolor=pink
                     /ApEinfo_revcolor=pink
                     /ApEinfo_graphicformat=arrow_data {{0 1 2 0 0 -1} {} 0}
                     width 5 offset 0
     gene            1768..2472
                     /created_by="CHo"
                     /X-Transferred_From="pmCherry HIS TEV mCHERRY GGHRWI PP
                     hsSynapsin1(416-705)IDR"
                     /X-Transferred_Similarity="100.00%"
                     /X-Primary_Match="100.00%; Adjusted-Interval-0:0/0;
                     mCherry (<a href=""urn:local:.:117-c1934tm"">pmCherry HIS
                     TEV mCHERRY GGHRWI PP hsSynapsin1(416-705)IDR</a>)"
                     /X-Alternative_Match="100.00%; Adjusted-Interval-0:0/0;
                     mCherry (<a href=""urn:local:.:q0-c1ntfla"">pmCherry HIS
                     TEV mCHERRY GGHRWI PP hsSynapsin1(1-415)Ã¢ÂÂIDR</a>)"
                     /note="Derived using Geneious Prime 2020.1.2 'Annotate
                     from Database' based on nucleotide similarity"
                     /Transferred_From="pmCherry HIS TEV mCHERRY GGHRWI PP
                     hsSynapsin1"
                     /Transferred_Similarity="100.00%"
                     /Primary_Match="100.00%; Adjusted-Interval-0:0/0; mCherry
                     (<a href=""urn:local:.:p7-c1ntazg"">pmCherry HIS TEV
                     mCHERRY GGHRWI PP hsSynapsin1</a>)"
                     /Alternative_Match="100.00%; Adjusted-Interval-0:0/0;
                     mCherry (<a href=""urn:local:.:yu-c191zft"">pmCherry HIS
                     TEV mCHERRY GGHRWI PP hsIntersectin(SH3)5</a>)"
                     /Alternative_Match="100.00%; Adjusted-Interval-0:0/0;
                     mCherry (<a href=""urn:local:.:117-c1934tm"">pmCherry HIS
                     TEV mCHERRY GGHRWI PP hsSynapsin1(416-705)IDR</a>)"
                     /Alternative_Match="100.00%; Adjusted-Interval-0:0/0;
                     mCherry (<a href=""urn:local:.:q0-c1ntfla"">pmCherry HIS
                     TEV mCHERRY GGHRWI PP hsSynapsin1(1-415)Ã¢ÂÂIDR</a>)"
                     /Alternative_Match="100.00%; Adjusted-Interval-0:0/0;
                     mCherry (<a href=""urn:local:.:wg-c190nyh"">pmCherry HIS
                     TEV mCHERRY GGHRWI PP hsGrb2</a>)"
                     /label=mCherry
                     /ApEinfo_fwdcolor=#ff797d
                     /ApEinfo_revcolor=#ff102f
                     /ApEinfo_graphicformat=arrow_data {{0 1 2 0 0 -1} {} 0}
                     width 5 offset 0
     motif           2482..2499
                     /created_by="User"
                     /modified_by="CHo"
                     /note="Derived using Geneious Prime 2020.1.2 'Annotate
                     from Database' based on nucleotide similarity"
                     /Transferred_From="pmCherry HIS TEV mCHERRY GGHRWI PP
                     hsSynapsin1"
                     /Transferred_Similarity="100.00%"
                     /Primary_Match="100.00%; Adjusted-Interval-0:0/0; GGHRWI
                     (<a href=""urn:local:.:p7-c1ntazg"">pmCherry HIS TEV
                     mCHERRY GGHRWI PP hsSynapsin1</a>)"
                     /Alternative_Match="100.00%; Adjusted-Interval-0:0/0;
                     GGHRWI (<a href=""urn:local:.:yu-c191zft"">pmCherry HIS
                     TEV mCHERRY GGHRWI PP hsIntersectin(SH3)5</a>)"
                     /Alternative_Match="100.00%; Adjusted-Interval-0:0/0;
                     GGHRWI (<a href=""urn:local:.:117-c1934tm"">pmCherry HIS
                     TEV mCHERRY GGHRWI PP hsSynapsin1(416-705)IDR</a>)"
                     /Alternative_Match="100.00%; Adjusted-Interval-0:0/0;
                     GGHRWI (<a href=""urn:local:.:q0-c1ntfla"">pmCherry HIS
                     TEV mCHERRY GGHRWI PP hsSynapsin1(1-415)Ã¢ÂÂIDR</a>)"
                     /Alternative_Match="100.00%; Adjusted-Interval-0:0/0;
                     GGHRWI (<a href=""urn:local:.:wg-c190nyh"">pmCherry HIS
                     TEV mCHERRY GGHRWI PP hsGrb2</a>)"
                     /label=GGHRWI
                     /ApEinfo_fwdcolor=pink
                     /ApEinfo_revcolor=pink
                     /ApEinfo_graphicformat=arrow_data {{0 1 2 0 0 -1} {} 0}
                     width 5 offset 0
     misc_feature    2482..2523
                     /note="Geneious type: Editing History Insertion"
                     /label=Geneious type: Editing History Insertion(2)
                     /ApEinfo_label=Geneious type: Editing History Insertion
                     /ApEinfo_fwdcolor=#7eff74
                     /ApEinfo_revcolor=#7eff74
                     /ApEinfo_graphicformat=arrow_data {{0 1 2 0 0 -1} {} 0}
                     width 5 offset 0
     misc            2500..2523
                     /created_by="User"
                     /modified_by="CHo"
                     /label=3C cleavage site
                     /ApEinfo_fwdcolor=pink
                     /ApEinfo_revcolor=pink
                     /ApEinfo_graphicformat=arrow_data {{0 1 2 0 0 -1} {} 0}
                     width 5 offset 0
     misc_feature    2529..2535
                     /Source="referenceToDocument: urn:local:.:20-ca4vxbg"
                     /note="Geneious type: Concatenated sequence"
                     /label=pEGFPN1_mEGFP_SG_Zyxin PCR Product (digested by
                     EcoRI, XhoI) Fragment 2 (concatenated sequence 2)
                     /ApEinfo_fwdcolor=#7eff74
                     /ApEinfo_revcolor=#7eff74
                     /ApEinfo_graphicformat=arrow_data {{0 1 2 0 0 -1} {} 0}
                     width 5 offset 0
     misc_feature    2534..2535
                     /Color="-1"
                     /label=codon
                     /ApEinfo_fwdcolor=#7eff74
                     /ApEinfo_revcolor=#7eff74
                     /ApEinfo_graphicformat=arrow_data {{0 1 2 0 0 -1} {} 0}
                     width 5 offset 0
     misc_feature    3253..3255
                     /label=human Zyxin (NM_001010972.1)
                     /ApEinfo_fwdcolor=#ffa3b6
                     /ApEinfo_revcolor=#ffa3b6
                     /ApEinfo_graphicformat=arrow_data {{0 1 2 0 0 -1} {} 0}
                     width 5 offset 0
     primer_bind     complement(3253..3255)
                     /created_by="CHo"
                     /Sequence="TCAGGTCTGGGCTCTAGCA"
                     /Tm_(binding_region)="59.6"
                     /Tm_(with_extension)="66.6"
                     /%GC_(binding_region)="57.9"
                     /%GC_(with_extension)="43.8"
                     /Hairpin_Tm_(with_extension)="44.4"
                     /Self_Dimer_Tm_(with_extension)="4.9"
                     /Extension="ATCAGAATTCTTA"
                     /modified_by="CHo"
                     /label=#DML0XXX Zyxin EcoRI
                     /ApEinfo_fwdcolor=#14c0bd
                     /ApEinfo_revcolor=#4ec02b
                     /ApEinfo_graphicformat=arrow_data {{0 1 2 0 0 -1} {} 0}
                     width 5 offset 0
     misc_feature    complement(3256..3258)
                     /Color="-1"
                     /label=stop
                     /ApEinfo_fwdcolor=#7eff74
                     /ApEinfo_revcolor=#7eff74
                     /ApEinfo_graphicformat=arrow_data {{0 1 2 0 0 -1} {} 0}
                     width 5 offset 0
     misc_feature    join(3260..6631,1..591)
                     /note="Geneious type: Concatenated sequence"
                     /label=Digestion of pEGFP-C1 from addgene - Fragment 2
                     (concatenated sequence 1)
                     /ApEinfo_fwdcolor=#7eff74
                     /ApEinfo_revcolor=#7eff74
                     /ApEinfo_graphicformat=arrow_data {{0 1 2 0 0 -1} {} 0}
                     width 5 offset 0
     misc_feature    3260..6631
                     /Source="referenceToDocument: urn:local:.:4f-ca4w2cb"
                     /note="Geneious type: Concatenated sequence"
                     /label=pmCherry HIS TEV mCHERRY GGHRWI PP (digested by
                     EcoRI, XhoI) Fragment 2 - Digestion of pEGFP-C1 from 
                     /ApEinfo_fwdcolor=#7eff74
                     /ApEinfo_revcolor=#7eff74
                     /ApEinfo_graphicformat=arrow_data {{0 1 2 0 0 -1} {} 0}
                     width 5 offset 0
     Terminator      3312..3556
                     /Imported_from="<a
                     href=""http://wishart.biology.ualberta.ca/PlasMapper"">Pla
                     sMapper</a>"
                     /Transferred_From="SV40_PA term"
                     /Transferred_Similarity="92.68%"
                     /label=SV40_PA term
                     /ApEinfo_fwdcolor=pink
                     /ApEinfo_revcolor=pink
                     /ApEinfo_graphicformat=arrow_data {{0 1 2 0 0 -1} {} 0}
                     width 5 offset 0
     misc_feature    complement(3679..3985)
                     /Imported_from="<a
                     href=""http://wishart.biology.ualberta.ca/PlasMapper"">Pla
                     sMapper</a>"
                     /Transferred_From="f1 origin"
                     /Transferred_Similarity="99.67%"
                     /note="Geneious type: Origin of Replication"
                     /label=f1 origin
                     /ApEinfo_fwdcolor=#7eff74
                     /ApEinfo_revcolor=#7eff74
                     /ApEinfo_graphicformat=arrow_data {{0 1 2 0 0 -1} {} 0}
                     width 5 offset 0
     Promoter        4064..4092
                     /Imported_from="<a
                     href=""http://wishart.biology.ualberta.ca/PlasMapper"">Pla
                     sMapper</a>"
                     /Transferred_From="amp prom"
                     /Transferred_Similarity="100.00%"
                     /label=amp prom
                     /ApEinfo_fwdcolor=pink
                     /ApEinfo_revcolor=pink
                     /ApEinfo_graphicformat=arrow_data {{0 1 2 0 0 -1} {} 0}
                     width 5 offset 0
     misc_feature    complement(4152..4397)
                     /Imported_from="<a
                     href=""http://wishart.biology.ualberta.ca/PlasMapper"">Pla
                     sMapper</a>"
                     /Transferred_From="SV40ER reg"
                     /Transferred_Similarity="96.75%"
                     /note="Geneious type: Regulatory Sequence"
                     /label=SV40ER reg
                     /ApEinfo_fwdcolor=#7eff74
                     /ApEinfo_revcolor=#7eff74
                     /ApEinfo_graphicformat=arrow_data {{0 1 2 0 0 -1} {} 0}
                     width 5 offset 0
     Promoter        4296..4498
                     /Imported_from="<a
                     href=""http://wishart.biology.ualberta.ca/PlasMapper"">Pla
                     sMapper</a>"
                     /Transferred_From="SV40 prom"
                     /Transferred_Similarity="98.03%"
                     /label=SV40 prom
                     /ApEinfo_fwdcolor=pink
                     /ApEinfo_revcolor=pink
                     /ApEinfo_graphicformat=arrow_data {{0 1 2 0 0 -1} {} 0}
                     width 5 offset 0
     misc_feature    4343..4420
                     /Imported_from="<a
                     href=""http://wishart.biology.ualberta.ca/PlasMapper"">Pla
                     sMapper</a>"
                     /Transferred_From="SV40 origin"
                     /Transferred_Similarity="100.00%"
                     /note="Geneious type: Origin of Replication"
                     /label=SV40 origin
                     /ApEinfo_fwdcolor=#7eff74
                     /ApEinfo_revcolor=#7eff74
                     /ApEinfo_graphicformat=arrow_data {{0 1 2 0 0 -1} {} 0}
                     width 5 offset 0
     Marker          4518..5318
                     /Imported_from="<a
                     href=""http://wishart.biology.ualberta.ca/PlasMapper"">Pla
                     sMapper</a>"
                     /Transferred_From="NTP_II marker"
                     /Transferred_Similarity="95.81%"
                     /label=NTP_II marker
                     /ApEinfo_fwdcolor=pink
                     /ApEinfo_revcolor=pink
                     /ApEinfo_graphicformat=arrow_data {{0 1 2 0 0 -1} {} 0}
                     width 5 offset 0
     Terminator      5496..5765
                     /Imported_from="<a
                     href=""http://wishart.biology.ualberta.ca/PlasMapper"">Pla
                     sMapper</a>"
                     /Transferred_From="TK_PA term"
                     /Transferred_Similarity="99.63%"
                     /label=TK_PA term
                     /ApEinfo_fwdcolor=pink
                     /ApEinfo_revcolor=pink
                     /ApEinfo_graphicformat=arrow_data {{0 1 2 0 0 -1} {} 0}
                     width 5 offset 0
     misc_feature    5913..6532
                     /Imported_from="<a
                     href=""http://wishart.biology.ualberta.ca/PlasMapper"">Pla
                     sMapper</a>"
                     /Transferred_From="pBR322 origin"
                     /Transferred_Similarity="99.68%"
                     /note="Geneious type: Origin of Replication"
                     /label=pBR322 origin
                     /ApEinfo_fwdcolor=#7eff74
                     /ApEinfo_revcolor=#7eff74
                     /ApEinfo_graphicformat=arrow_data {{0 1 2 0 0 -1} {} 0}
                     width 5 offset 0
     ORF             3253..3255
                     /Genetic_code="Standard"
                     /Reading_frame=1
                     /created_by="ORF Finder"
                     /label=ORF 1 (frame 1)(1)
                     /ApEinfo_label=ORF 1 (frame 1)
                     /ApEinfo_fwdcolor=pink
                     /ApEinfo_revcolor=pink
                     /ApEinfo_graphicformat=arrow_data {{0 1 2 0 0 -1} {} 0}
                     width 5 offset 0
     misc_feature    3253..6631
                     /Source="referenceToDocument: urn:local:.:xw-cqr1n18"
                     /note="Geneious type: Concatenated sequence"
                     /label=pDML0123 pmCherry HIS TEV mCHERRY GGHRWI hsZyxin
                     PCR Product extraction (concatenated sequence 3)(1)
                     /ApEinfo_label=pDML0123 pmCherry HIS TEV mCHERRY GGHRWI
                     hsZyxin PCR Product extraction (concatenated sequence 3)
                     /ApEinfo_fwdcolor=#7eff74
                     /ApEinfo_revcolor=#7eff74
                     /ApEinfo_graphicformat=arrow_data {{0 1 2 0 0 -1} {} 0}
                     width 5 offset 0
     misc_feature    3253..3263
                     /Source="referenceToDocument: urn:local:.:20-ca4vxbg"
                     /note="Geneious type: Concatenated sequence"
                     /label=pEGFPN1_mEGFP_SG_Zyxin PCR Product (digested by
                     EcoRI, XhoI) Fragment 2 (concatenated sequence 2)(1)
                     /ApEinfo_label=pEGFPN1_mEGFP_SG_Zyxin PCR Product
                     (digested by EcoRI, XhoI) Fragment 2 (concatenated
                     sequence 2)
                     /ApEinfo_fwdcolor=#7eff74
                     /ApEinfo_revcolor=#7eff74
                     /ApEinfo_graphicformat=arrow_data {{0 1 2 0 0 -1} {} 0}
                     width 5 offset 0
ORIGIN
        1 tagttattaa tagtaatcaa ttacggggtc attagttcat agcccatata tggagttccg
       61 cgttacataa cttacggtaa atggcccgcc tggctgaccg cccaacgacc cccgcccatt
      121 gacgtcaata atgacgtatg ttcccatagt aacgccaata gggactttcc attgacgtca
      181 atgggtggag tatttacggt aaactgccca cttggcagta catcaagtgt atcatatgcc
      241 aagtacgccc cctattgacg tcaatgacgg taaatggccc gcctggcatt atgcccagta
      301 catgacctta tgggactttc ctacttggca gtacatctac gtattagtca tcgctattac
      361 catggtgatg cggttttggc agtacatcaa tgggcgtgga tagcggtttg actcacgggg
      421 atttccaagt ctccacccca ttgacgtcaa tgggagtttg ttttggcacc aaaatcaacg
      481 ggactttcca aaatgtcgta acaactccgc cccattgacg caaatgggcg gtaggcgtgt
      541 acggtgggag gtctatataa gcagagctgg tttagtgaac cgtcagatcc gctagcgcta
      601 ccggtcgcca ccatgggcca tcaccatcac catcacatga aaatcgaaga aggtaaactg
      661 gtaatctgga ttaacggcga taaaggctat aacggtctcg ctgaagtcgg taagaaattc
      721 gagaaagata ccggaattaa agtcaccgtt gagcatccgg ataaactgga agagaaattc
      781 ccacaggttg cggcaactgg cgatggccct gacattatct tctgggcaca cgaccgcttt
      841 ggtggctacg ctcaatctgg cctgttggct gaaatcaccc cggacaaagc gttccaggac
      901 aagctgtatc cgtttacctg ggatgccgta cgttacaacg gcaagctgat tgcttacccg
      961 atcgctgttg aagcgttatc gctgatttat aacaaagatc tgctgccgaa cccgccaaaa
     1021 acctgggaag agatcccggc gctggataaa gaactgaaag cgaaaggtaa gagcgcgctg
     1081 atgttcaacc tgcaagaacc gtacttcacc tggccgctga ttgctgctga cgggggttat
     1141 gcgttcaagt atgaaaacgg caagtacgac attaaagacg tgggcgtgga taacgctggc
     1201 gcgaaagcgg gtctgacctt cctggttgac ctgattaaaa acaaacacat gaatgcagac
     1261 accgattact ccatcgcaga agctgccttt aataaaggcg aaacagcgat gaccatcaac
     1321 ggcccgtggg catggtccaa catcgacacc agcaaagtga attatggtgt aacggtactg
     1381 ccgaccttca agggtcaacc atccaaaccg ttcgttggcg tgctgagcgc aggtattaac
     1441 gccgccagtc cgaacaaaga gctggcaaaa gagttcctcg aaaactatct gctgactgat
     1501 gaaggtctgg aagcggttaa taaagacaaa ccgctgggtg ccgtagcgct gaagtcttac
     1561 gaggaagagt tggcgaaaga tccacgtatt gccgccacta tggaaaacgc ccagaaaggt
     1621 gaaatcatgc cgaacatccc gcagatgtcc gctttctggt atgccgtgcg tactgcggtg
     1681 atcaacgccg ccagcggtcg tcagactgtc gatgaagccc tgaaagacgc gcagactagc
     1741 ggcagcgaga acctgtactt ccagggcgtg agcaagggcg aggaggataa catggccatc
     1801 atcaaggagt tcatgcgctt caaggtgcac atggagggct ccgtgaacgg ccacgagttc
     1861 gagatcgagg gcgagggcga gggccgcccc tacgagggca cccagaccgc caagctgaag
     1921 gtgaccaagg gtggccccct gcccttcgcc tgggacatcc tgtcccctca gttcatgtac
     1981 ggctccaagg cctacgtgaa gcaccccgcc gacatccccg actacttgaa gctgtccttc
     2041 cccgagggct tcaagtggga gcgcgtgatg aacttcgagg acggcggcgt ggtgaccgtg
     2101 acccaggact cctccctgca ggacggcgag ttcatctaca aggtgaagct gcgcggcacc
     2161 aacttcccct ccgacggccc cgtaatgcag aagaagacca tgggctggga ggcctcctcc
     2221 gagcggatgt accccgagga cggcgccctg aagggcgaga tcaagcagag gctgaagctg
     2281 aaggacggcg gccactacga cgctgaggtc aagaccacct acaaggccaa gaagcccgtg
     2341 cagctgcccg gcgcctacaa cgtcaacatc aagttggaca tcacctccca caacgaggac
     2401 tacaccatcg tggaacagta cgaacgcgcc gagggccgcc actccaccgg cggcatggac
     2461 gagctgtaca agtccggact cggcggccac cgctggatcc tggaggtgct gttccagggc
     2521 cccagatctc gaggcAGGGA GAAGGTGAGC AGTATTGATT TGGAGATCGA CTCTCTGTCC
     2581 TCACTGCTGG ATGACATGAC CAAGAATGAT CCTTTCAAAG CCCGGGTGTC ATCTGGATAT
     2641 GTGCCCCCAC CAGTGGCCAC TCCATTCAGT TCCAAGTCCA GTACCAAGCC TGCAGCCGGG
     2701 GGCACAGCAC CCCTGCCTCC TTGGAAGTCC CCTTCCAGCT CCCAGCCTCT GCCCCAGGTT
     2761 CCGGCTCCGG CTCAGAGCCA GACACAGTTC CATGTTCAGC CCCAGCCCCA GCCCAAGCCT
     2821 CAGGTCCAAC TCCATGTCCA GTCCCAGACC CAGCCTGTGT CTTTGGCTAA CACCCAGCCC
     2881 CGAGGGCCCC CAGCCTCATC TCCGGCTCCA GCCCCTAAGT TTTCTCCAGT GACTCCTAAG
     2941 TTTACTCCTG TGGCTTCCAA GTTCAGTCCT GGAGCCCCAG GTGGATCTGG GTCACAACCA
     3001 AATCAAAAAT TGGGGCACCC CGAAGCTCTT TCTGCTGGCA CAGGCTCCCC TCAACCTCCC
     3061 AGCTTCACCT ATGCCCAGCA GAGGGAGAAG CCCCGAGTGC AGGAGAAGCA GCACCCCGTG
     3121 CCCCCACCGG CTCAGAACCA AAACCAGGTG CGCTCCCCTG GGGCCCCAGG GCCCCTGACT
     3181 CTGAAGGAGG TGGAGGAGCT GGAGCAGCTG ACCCAGCAGC TAATGCAGGA CATGGAGCAT
     3241 CCTCAGAGGC AGtgataaga attctgcagt cgacggtacc gcgggcccgg gatccaccgg
     3301 atctagataa ctgatcataa tcagccatac cacatttgta gaggttttac ttgctttaaa
     3361 aaacctccca cacctccccc tgaacctgaa acataaaatg aatgcaattg ttgttgttaa
     3421 cttgtttatt gcagcttata atggttacaa ataaagcaat agcatcacaa atttcacaaa
     3481 taaagcattt ttttcactgc attctagttg tggtttgtcc aaactcatca atgtatctta
     3541 acgcgtaaat tgtaagcgtt aatattttgt taaaattcgc gttaaatttt tgttaaatca
     3601 gctcattttt taaccaatag gccgaaatcg gcaaaatccc ttataaatca aaagaataga
     3661 ccgagatagg gttgagtgtt gttccagttt ggaacaagag tccactatta aagaacgtgg
     3721 actccaacgt caaaggnnnn nnnnnnnnnn nnnnnnnnnn nnnnnnnnnn nnnnnnnnnn
     3781 nnnnntnnnn nnnnnnnnnn nnnnnnnnnn nnnnnnnnnn nnnnnnnnnn nnnnnnnnnn
     3841 nnnnnnnnnn nnnnnnnnnn nnnnnnnnnn nnnnnnngnn nnnnnnnnnn nnnnnnnnnn
     3901 nnnnnnnnnn nnnnnnnnnn nnnnnnnnnn nnnnnnnnnn nnnnnnnnnn nnnnnnnnnn
     3961 nnnnnnnnnn nnnnnnnnnn nnnnnnnnnn nnnnnnnnnn nncaggtggc acttttcggg
     4021 gaaatgtgcg cggaacccct atttgtttat ttttctaaat acattcaaat atgtatccgc
     4081 tcatgagaca ataaccctga taaatgcttc aataatattg aaaaaggaag agtcctgagg
     4141 cggaaagaac cagctgtgga atgtgtgtca gttagggtgt ggaaagtccc caggctcccc
     4201 agcaggcaga agtatgcaaa gcatgcatct caattagtca gcaaccaggt gtggaaagtc
     4261 cccaggctcc ccagcaggca gaagtatgca aagcatgcat ctcaattagt cagcaaccat
     4321 agtcccgccc ctaactccgc ccatcccgcc cctaactccg cccagttccg cccattctcc
     4381 gccccatggc tgactaattt tttttattta tgcagaggcc gaggccgcct cggcctctga
     4441 gctattccag aagtagtgag gaggcttttt tggaggccta ggcttttgca aagatcgatc
     4501 aagagacagg atgaggatcg tttcgcatga ttgaacaaga tggattgcac gcaggttctc
     4561 cggccgcttg ggtggagagg ctattcggct atgactgggc acaacagaca atcggctgct
     4621 ctgatgccgc cgtgttccgg ctgtcagcgc aggggcgccc ggttcttttt gtcaagaccg
     4681 acctgtccgg tgccctgaat gaactgcaag acgaggcagc gcggctatcg tggctggcca
     4741 cgacgggcgt tccttgcgca gctgtgctcg acgttgtcac tgaagcggga agggactggc
     4801 tgctattggg cgaagtgccg gggcaggatc tcctgtcatc tcaccttgct cctgccgaga
     4861 aagtatccat catggctgat gcaatgcggc ggctgcatac gcttgatccg gctacctgcc
     4921 cattcgacca ccaagcgaaa catcgcatcg agcgagcacg tactcggatg gaagccggtc
     4981 ttgtcgatca ggatgatctg gacgaagagc atcaggggct cgcgccagcc gaactgttcg
     5041 ccaggctcaa ggcgagcatg cccgacggcg aggatctcgt cgtgacccat ggcgatgcct
     5101 gcttgccgaa tatcatggtg gaaaatggcc gcttttctgg attcatcgac tgtggccggc
     5161 tgggtgtggc ggaccgctat caggacatag cgttggctac ccgtgatatt gctgaagagc
     5221 ttggcggcga atgggctgac cgcttcctcg tgctttacgg tatcgccgct cccgattcgc
     5281 agcgcatcgc cttctatcgc cttcttgacg agttcttctg agcgggactc tggggttcga
     5341 aatgaccgac caagcgacgc ccaacctgcc atcacgagat ttcgattcca ccgccgcctt
     5401 ctatgaaagg ttgggcttcg gaatcgtttt ccgggacgcc ggctggatga tcctccagcg
     5461 cggggatctc atgctggagt tcttcgccca ccctaggggg aggctaactg aaacacggaa
     5521 ggagacaata ccggaaggaa cccgcgctat gacggcaata aaaagacaga ataaaacgca
     5581 cggtgttggg tcgtttgttc ataaacgcgg ggttcggtcc cagggctggc actctgtcga
     5641 taccccaccg agaccccatt ggggccaata cgcccgcgtt tcttcctttt ccccacccca
     5701 ccccccaagt tcgggtgaag gcccagggct cgcagccaac gtcggggcgg caggccctgc
     5761 catagcctca ggttactcat atatacttta gattgattta aaacttcatt tttaatttaa
     5821 aaggatctag gtgaagatcc tttttgataa tctcatgacc aaaatccctt aacgtgagtt
     5881 ttcgttccac tgagcgtcag accccgtaga aaagatcaaa ggatcttctt gagatccttt
     5941 ttttctgcgc gtaatctgct gcttgcaaac aaaaaaacca ccgctaccag cggtggtttg
     6001 tttgccggat caagagctac caactctttt tccgaaggta actggcttca gcagagcgca
     6061 gataccaaat actgtccttc tagtgtagcc gtagttaggc caccacttca agaactctgt
     6121 agcaccgcct acatacctcg ctctgctaat cctgttacca gtggctgctg ccagtggcga
     6181 taagtcgtgt cttaccgggt tggactcaag acgatagtta ccggataagg cgcagcggtc
     6241 gggctgaacg gggggttcgt gcacacagcc cagcttggag cgaacgacct acaccgaact
     6301 gagataccta cagcgtgagc tatgagaaag cgccacgctt cccgaaggga gaaaggcgga
     6361 caggtatccg gtaagcggca gggtcggaac aggagagcgc acgagggagc ttccaggggg
     6421 aaacgcctgg tatctttata gtcctgtcgg gtttcgccac ctctgacttg agcgtcgatt
     6481 tttgtgatgc tcgtcagggg ggcggagcct atggaaaaac gccagcaacg cggccttttt
     6541 acggttcctg gccttttgct ggccttttgc tcacatgttc tttcctgcgt tatcccctga
     6601 ttctgtggat aaccgtatta ccgccatgca t  
//
