# Supplementary material for: A nano-liquid hub integrating growth and immune-evasion signaling to promote cell survival
Source: bioRxiv preprint, doi:10.1101/2021.12.30.474523, version 5 (2026-03-18)
Supplement: Supplementary data S1 [file 474523_file08.zip › DataS1_DNAfiles/031_pEGFPN1-Halo7-SGx3-zyxin-PhoPlus.gb]

LOCUS       pEGFPN1_Halo7_SG        6686 bp ds-DNA     linear       14-DEC-2020
DEFINITION  .
ACCESSION   
VERSION     
SOURCE      .
  ORGANISM  .
COMMENT     
COMMENT     
COMMENT     ApEinfo:methylated:1
FEATURES             Location/Qualifiers
     misc_feature    1553..1627
                     /label=SGX3
                     /ApEinfo_fwdcolor=#aefcff
                     /ApEinfo_revcolor=#aefcff
                     /ApEinfo_graphicformat=arrow_data {{0 1 2 0 0 -1} {} 0}
                     width 5 offset 0
     misc_feature    1634..3352
                     /label=human Zyxin (NM_001010972.1)
                     /ApEinfo_fwdcolor=#ffa3b6
                     /ApEinfo_revcolor=#ffa3b6
                     /ApEinfo_graphicformat=arrow_data {{0 1 2 0 0 -1} {} 0}
                     width 5 offset 0
     misc_feature    591..650
                     /label=MCS
                     /ApEinfo_fwdcolor=#ffff66
                     /ApEinfo_revcolor=#ffff66
                     /ApEinfo_graphicformat=arrow_data {{0 1 2 0 0 -1} {} 0}
                     width 5 offset 0
     misc_feature    1691..1693
                     /label=Y20E
                     /ApEinfo_fwdcolor=#8ed5fd
                     /ApEinfo_revcolor=#8ed5fd
                     /ApEinfo_graphicformat=arrow_data {{0 1 2 0 0 -1} {} 0}
                     width 5 offset 0
     misc_feature    3602..4057
                     /label=f1 single-strand DNA origin
                     /ApEinfo_fwdcolor=cyan
                     /ApEinfo_revcolor=green
                     /ApEinfo_graphicformat=arrow_data {{0 1 2 0 0 -1} {} 0}
                     width 5 offset 0
     misc_feature    2060..2062
                     /label=S143E
                     /ApEinfo_fwdcolor=#8ed5fd
                     /ApEinfo_revcolor=#8ed5fd
                     /ApEinfo_graphicformat=arrow_data {{0 1 2 0 0 -1} {} 0}
                     width 5 offset 0
     misc_feature    4119..4147
                     /label=Bacterial promoterfor expression of KanR gene
                     /ApEinfo_fwdcolor=#6666fe
                     /ApEinfo_revcolor=green
                     /ApEinfo_graphicformat=arrow_data {{0 1 2 0 0 -1} {} 0}
                     width 5 offset 0
     misc_feature    2147..2149
                     /label=Y172E
                     /ApEinfo_fwdcolor=#8ed5fd
                     /ApEinfo_revcolor=#8ed5fd
                     /ApEinfo_graphicformat=arrow_data {{0 1 2 0 0 -1} {} 0}
                     width 5 offset 0
     misc_feature    4231..4460
                     /label=SV40 early promoter
                     /ApEinfo_fwdcolor=#7ffe07
                     /ApEinfo_revcolor=green
                     /ApEinfo_graphicformat=arrow_data {{0 1 2 0 0 -1} {} 0}
                     width 5 offset 0
     misc_feature    2381..2383
                     /label=T250E
                     /ApEinfo_fwdcolor=#8ed5fd
                     /ApEinfo_revcolor=#8ed5fd
                     /ApEinfo_graphicformat=arrow_data {{0 1 2 0 0 -1} {} 0}
                     width 5 offset 0
     misc_feature    5612..5630
                     /label=HSV thymidine kinase polyadenylation signal
                     /ApEinfo_fwdcolor=cyan
                     /ApEinfo_revcolor=green
                     /ApEinfo_graphicformat=arrow_data {{0 1 2 0 0 -1} {} 0}
                     width 5 offset 0
     misc_feature    2441..2443
                     /label=T270E
                     /ApEinfo_fwdcolor=#8ed5fd
                     /ApEinfo_revcolor=#8ed5fd
                     /ApEinfo_graphicformat=arrow_data {{0 1 2 0 0 -1} {} 0}
                     width 5 offset 0
     misc_feature    662..1552
                     /label=Halo7
                     /ApEinfo_fwdcolor=#acf999
                     /ApEinfo_revcolor=#acf999
                     /ApEinfo_graphicformat=arrow_data {{0 1 2 0 0 -1} {} 0}
                     width 5 offset 0
     misc_feature    2495..2497
                     /label=S288E
                     /ApEinfo_fwdcolor=#8ed5fd
                     /ApEinfo_revcolor=#8ed5fd
                     /ApEinfo_graphicformat=arrow_data {{0 1 2 0 0 -1} {} 0}
                     width 5 offset 0
     misc_feature    1..588
                     /label=CMV immediate early promoter
                     /ApEinfo_fwdcolor=#0f7ffe
                     /ApEinfo_revcolor=green
                     /ApEinfo_graphicformat=arrow_data {{0 1 2 0 0 -1} {} 0}
                     width 5 offset 0
     misc_feature    2555..2557
                     /label=S308E
                     /ApEinfo_fwdcolor=#8ed5fd
                     /ApEinfo_revcolor=#8ed5fd
                     /ApEinfo_graphicformat=arrow_data {{0 1 2 0 0 -1} {} 0}
                     width 5 offset 0
     misc_feature    3505..3539
                     /label=SV40 early mRNA polyadenylation signal
                     /ApEinfo_fwdcolor=#fc8008
                     /ApEinfo_revcolor=green
                     /ApEinfo_graphicformat=arrow_data {{0 1 2 0 0 -1} {} 0}
                     width 5 offset 0
     misc_feature    2663..2665
                     /label=S344E
                     /ApEinfo_fwdcolor=#8ed5fd
                     /ApEinfo_revcolor=#8ed5fd
                     /ApEinfo_graphicformat=arrow_data {{0 1 2 0 0 -1} {} 0}
                     width 5 offset 0
     misc_feature    4398..4533
                     /label=SV40 origin of replication
                     /ApEinfo_fwdcolor=#cc66fe
                     /ApEinfo_revcolor=green
                     /ApEinfo_graphicformat=arrow_data {{0 1 2 0 0 -1} {} 0}
                     width 5 offset 0
     misc_feature    4582..5376
                     /label=Kanamycin/neomycin resistance gene
                     /ApEinfo_fwdcolor=#fc6665
                     /ApEinfo_revcolor=green
                     /ApEinfo_graphicformat=arrow_data {{0 1 2 0 0 -1} {} 0}
                     width 5 offset 0
     misc_feature    5961..6603
                     /label=pUC plasmid replication origin
                     /ApEinfo_fwdcolor=cyan
                     /ApEinfo_revcolor=green
                     /ApEinfo_graphicformat=arrow_data {{0 1 2 0 0 -1} {} 0}
                     width 5 offset 0
     misc_feature    1652..1654
                     /label=S7E
                     /ApEinfo_fwdcolor=#8ed5fd
                     /ApEinfo_revcolor=#8ed5fd
                     /ApEinfo_graphicformat=arrow_data {{0 1 2 0 0 -1} {} 0}
                     width 5 offset 0
     misc_feature    1670..1672
                     /label=S13E
                     /ApEinfo_fwdcolor=#8ed5fd
                     /ApEinfo_revcolor=#8ed5fd
                     /ApEinfo_graphicformat=arrow_data {{0 1 2 0 0 -1} {} 0}
                     width 5 offset 0
     misc_feature    1676..1678
                     /label=S15E
                     /ApEinfo_fwdcolor=#8ed5fd
                     /ApEinfo_revcolor=#8ed5fd
                     /ApEinfo_graphicformat=arrow_data {{0 1 2 0 0 -1} {} 0}
                     width 5 offset 0
     misc_feature    1763..1765
                     /label=S44E
                     /ApEinfo_fwdcolor=#8ed5fd
                     /ApEinfo_revcolor=#8ed5fd
                     /ApEinfo_graphicformat=arrow_data {{0 1 2 0 0 -1} {} 0}
                     width 5 offset 0
     misc_feature    1979..1981
                     /label=S116E
                     /ApEinfo_fwdcolor=#8ed5fd
                     /ApEinfo_revcolor=#8ed5fd
                     /ApEinfo_graphicformat=arrow_data {{0 1 2 0 0 -1} {} 0}
                     width 5 offset 0
     misc_feature    2057..2059
                     /label=S142E
                     /ApEinfo_fwdcolor=#8ed5fd
                     /ApEinfo_revcolor=#8ed5fd
                     /ApEinfo_graphicformat=arrow_data {{0 1 2 0 0 -1} {} 0}
                     width 5 offset 0
     misc_feature    2081..2083
                     /label=S150E
                     /ApEinfo_fwdcolor=#8ed5fd
                     /ApEinfo_revcolor=#8ed5fd
                     /ApEinfo_graphicformat=arrow_data {{0 1 2 0 0 -1} {} 0}
                     width 5 offset 0
     misc_feature    2138..2140
                     /label=S169E
                     /ApEinfo_fwdcolor=#8ed5fd
                     /ApEinfo_revcolor=#8ed5fd
                     /ApEinfo_graphicformat=arrow_data {{0 1 2 0 0 -1} {} 0}
                     width 5 offset 0
     misc_feature    2141..2143
                     /label=S170E
                     /ApEinfo_fwdcolor=#8ed5fd
                     /ApEinfo_revcolor=#8ed5fd
                     /ApEinfo_graphicformat=arrow_data {{0 1 2 0 0 -1} {} 0}
                     width 5 offset 0
     misc_feature    2168..2170
                     /label=T179E
                     /ApEinfo_fwdcolor=#8ed5fd
                     /ApEinfo_revcolor=#8ed5fd
                     /ApEinfo_graphicformat=arrow_data {{0 1 2 0 0 -1} {} 0}
                     width 5 offset 0
     misc_feature    2237..2239
                     /label=S202E
                     /ApEinfo_fwdcolor=#8ed5fd
                     /ApEinfo_revcolor=#8ed5fd
                     /ApEinfo_graphicformat=arrow_data {{0 1 2 0 0 -1} {} 0}
                     width 5 offset 0
     misc_feature    2249..2251
                     /label=S206E
                     /ApEinfo_fwdcolor=#8ed5fd
                     /ApEinfo_revcolor=#8ed5fd
                     /ApEinfo_graphicformat=arrow_data {{0 1 2 0 0 -1} {} 0}
                     width 5 offset 0
     misc_feature    2405..2407
                     /label=S258E
                     /ApEinfo_fwdcolor=#8ed5fd
                     /ApEinfo_revcolor=#8ed5fd
                     /ApEinfo_graphicformat=arrow_data {{0 1 2 0 0 -1} {} 0}
                     width 5 offset 0
     misc_feature    2408..2410
                     /label=S259E
                     /ApEinfo_fwdcolor=#8ed5fd
                     /ApEinfo_revcolor=#8ed5fd
                     /ApEinfo_graphicformat=arrow_data {{0 1 2 0 0 -1} {} 0}
                     width 5 offset 0
     misc_feature    2432..2434
                     /label=S267E
                     /ApEinfo_fwdcolor=#8ed5fd
                     /ApEinfo_revcolor=#8ed5fd
                     /ApEinfo_graphicformat=arrow_data {{0 1 2 0 0 -1} {} 0}
                     width 5 offset 0
     misc_feature    2453..2455
                     /label=T274E
                     /ApEinfo_fwdcolor=#8ed5fd
                     /ApEinfo_revcolor=#8ed5fd
                     /ApEinfo_graphicformat=arrow_data {{0 1 2 0 0 -1} {} 0}
                     width 5 offset 0
     misc_feature    2465..2467
                     /label=S278E
                     /ApEinfo_fwdcolor=#8ed5fd
                     /ApEinfo_revcolor=#8ed5fd
                     /ApEinfo_graphicformat=arrow_data {{0 1 2 0 0 -1} {} 0}
                     width 5 offset 0
     misc_feature    2474..2476
                     /label=S281E
                     /ApEinfo_fwdcolor=#8ed5fd
                     /ApEinfo_revcolor=#8ed5fd
                     /ApEinfo_graphicformat=arrow_data {{0 1 2 0 0 -1} {} 0}
                     width 5 offset 0
     misc_feature    2501..2503
                     /label=S290E
                     /ApEinfo_fwdcolor=#8ed5fd
                     /ApEinfo_revcolor=#8ed5fd
                     /ApEinfo_graphicformat=arrow_data {{0 1 2 0 0 -1} {} 0}
                     width 5 offset 0
     misc_feature    2540..2542
                     /label=S303E
                     /ApEinfo_fwdcolor=#8ed5fd
                     /ApEinfo_revcolor=#8ed5fd
                     /ApEinfo_graphicformat=arrow_data {{0 1 2 0 0 -1} {} 0}
                     width 5 offset 0
     misc_feature    2549..2551
                     /label=T306E
                     /ApEinfo_fwdcolor=#8ed5fd
                     /ApEinfo_revcolor=#8ed5fd
                     /ApEinfo_graphicformat=arrow_data {{0 1 2 0 0 -1} {} 0}
                     width 5 offset 0
     misc_feature    2570..2572
                     /label=S313E
                     /ApEinfo_fwdcolor=#8ed5fd
                     /ApEinfo_revcolor=#8ed5fd
                     /ApEinfo_graphicformat=arrow_data {{0 1 2 0 0 -1} {} 0}
                     width 5 offset 0
     misc_feature    2576..2578
                     /label=T315E
                     /ApEinfo_fwdcolor=#8ed5fd
                     /ApEinfo_revcolor=#8ed5fd
                     /ApEinfo_graphicformat=arrow_data {{0 1 2 0 0 -1} {} 0}
                     width 5 offset 0
     misc_feature    2579..2581
                     /label=Y316E
                     /ApEinfo_fwdcolor=#8ed5fd
                     /ApEinfo_revcolor=#8ed5fd
                     /ApEinfo_graphicformat=arrow_data {{0 1 2 0 0 -1} {} 0}
                     width 5 offset 0
     misc_feature    2687..2689
                     /label=T352E
                     /ApEinfo_fwdcolor=#8ed5fd
                     /ApEinfo_revcolor=#8ed5fd
                     /ApEinfo_graphicformat=arrow_data {{0 1 2 0 0 -1} {} 0}
                     width 5 offset 0
     misc_feature    3146..3148
                     /label=S505E
                     /ApEinfo_fwdcolor=#8ed5fd
                     /ApEinfo_revcolor=#8ed5fd
                     /ApEinfo_graphicformat=arrow_data {{0 1 2 0 0 -1} {} 0}
                     width 5 offset 0
ORIGIN
        1 TAGTTATTAA TAGTAATCAA TTACGGGGTC ATTAGTTCAT AGCCCATATA TGGAGTTCCG
       61 CGTTACATAA CTTACGGTAA ATGGCCCGCC TGGCTGACCG CCCAACGACC CCCGCCCATT
      121 GACGTCAATA ATGACGTATG TTCCCATAGT AACGCCAATA GGGACTTTCC ATTGACGTCA
      181 ATGGGTGGAG TATTTACGGT AAACTGCCCA CTTGGCAGTA CATCAAGTGT ATCATATGCC
      241 AAGTACGCCC CCTATTGACG TCAATGACGG TAAATGGCCC GCCTGGCATT ATGCCCAGTA
      301 CATGACCTTA TGGGACTTTC CTACTTGGCA GTACATCTAC GTATTAGTCA TCGCTATTAC
      361 CATGGTGATG CGGTTTTGGC AGTACATCAA TGGGCGTGGA TAGCGGTTTG ACTCACGGGG
      421 ATTTCCAAGT CTCCACCCCA TTGACGTCAA TGGGAGTTTG TTTTGGCACC AAAATCAACG
      481 GGACTTTCCA AAATGTCGTA ACAACTCCGC CCCATTGACG CAAATGGGCG GTAGGCGTGT
      541 ACGGTGGGAG GTCTATATAA GCAGAGCTGG TTTAGTGAAC CGTCAGATCC GCTAGCGCTA
      601 CCGGACTCAG ATCTCGAGCT CAAGCTTCGA ATTCTGCAGT CGACGGTACC GGCGCGCCAG
      661 CATGGCAGAA ATCGGTACTG GCTTTCCATT CGACCCCCAT TATGTGGAAG TCCTGGGCGA
      721 GCGCATGCAC TACGTCGATG TTGGTCCGCG CGATGGCACC CCTGTGCTGT TCCTGCACGG
      781 TAACCCGACC TCCTCCTACG TGTGGCGCAA CATCATCCCG CATGTTGCAC CGACCCATCG
      841 CTGCATTGCT CCAGACCTGA TCGGTATGGG CAAATCCGAC AAACCAGACC TGGGTTATTT
      901 CTTCGACGAC CACGTCCGCT TCATGGATGC CTTCATCGAA GCCCTGGGTC TGGAAGAGGT
      961 CGTCCTGGTC ATTCACGACT GGGGCTCCGC TCTGGGTTTC CACTGGGCCA AGCGCAATCC
     1021 AGAGCGCGTC AAAGGTATTG CATTTATGGA GTTCATCCGC CCTATCCCGA CCTGGGACGA
     1081 ATGGCCAGAA TTTGCCCGCG AGACCTTCCA GGCCTTCCGC ACCACCGACG TCGGCCGCAA
     1141 GCTGATCATC GATCAGAACG TTTTTATCGA GGGTACGCTG CCGATGGGTG TCGTCCGCCC
     1201 GCTGACTGAA GTCGAGATGG ACCATTACCG CGAGCCGTTC CTGAATCCTG TTGACCGCGA
     1261 GCCACTGTGG CGCTTCCCAA ACGAGCTGCC AATCGCCGGT GAGCCAGCGA ACATCGTCGC
     1321 GCTGGTCGAA GAATACATGG ACTGGCTGCA CCAGTCCCCT GTCCCGAAGC TGCTGTTCTG
     1381 GGGCACCCCA GGCGTTCTGA TCCCACCGGC CGAAGCCGCT CGCCTGGCCA AAAGCCTGCC
     1441 TAACTGCAAG GCTGTGGACA TCGGCCCGGG TCTGAATCTG CTGCAAGAAG ACAACCCGGA
     1501 CCTGATCGGC AGCGAGATCG CGCGCTGGCT GTCGACGCTC GAGATTTCCG GCTCCGGACT
     1561 CAGATCTCGA GCTCAAGCTT CGTCAGGAGG CGGTGGCTCA GGAGGCGGTG GCTCAGGAGG
     1621 CGGTGGCACT AGTATGGCGG CCCCCCGCCC GGAACCCGCG ATCTCCGTTG AAGTCGAAGC
     1681 TCCGGCTTTT GAAGCCCCGC AGAAGAAGTT CGGCCCTGTG GTGGCCCCAA AGCCCAAAGT
     1741 GAATCCCTTC CGGCCCGGGG ACGAAGAGCC TCCCCCGGCA CCCGGGGCCC AGCGCGCACA
     1801 GATGGGCCGG GTGGGCGAGA TTCCCCCGCC GCCCCCGGAA GACTTTCCCC TGCCTCCACC
     1861 TCCCCTTGCT GGGGATGGCG ACGATGCAGA GGGTGCTCTG GGAGGTGCCT TCCCGCCGCC
     1921 CCCTCCCCCG ATCGAGGAAT CATTTCCCCC TGCGCCTCTG GAGGAGGAGA TCTTCCCTGA
     1981 ACCGCCGCCT CCTCCGGAGG AGGAGGGAGG GCCTGAGGCC CCCATACCGC CCCCACCACA
     2041 GCCCAGGGAG AAGGTGGAAG AAATTGATTT GGAGATCGAC GAACTGTCCT CACTGCTGGA
     2101 TGACATGACC AAGAATGATC CTTTCAAAGC CCGGGTGGAA GAAGGAGAAG TGCCCCCACC
     2161 AGTGGCCGAA CCATTCAGTT CCAAGTCCAG TACCAAGCCT GCAGCCGGGG GCACAGCACC
     2221 CCTGCCTCCT TGGAAGGAAC CTTCCAGCGA ACAGCCTCTG CCCCAGGTTC CGGCTCCGGC
     2281 TCAGAGCCAG ACACAGTTCC ATGTTCAGCC CCAGCCCCAG CCCAAGCCTC AGGTCCAACT
     2341 CCATGTCCAG TCCCAGACCC AGCCTGTGTC TTTGGCTAAC GAACAGCCCC GAGGGCCCCC
     2401 AGCCGAAGAA CCGGCTCCAG CCCCTAAGTT TGAACCAGTG GAACCTAAGT TTGAACCTGT
     2461 GGCTGAAAAG TTCGAACCTG GAGCCCCAGG TGGAGAAGGG GAACAACCAA ATCAAAAATT
     2521 GGGGCACCCC GAAGCTCTTG AAGCTGGCGA AGGCGAACCT CAACCTCCCG AATTCGAAGA
     2581 AGCCCAGCAG AGGGAGAAGC CCCGAGTGCA GGAGAAGCAG CACCCCGTGC CCCCACCGGC
     2641 TCAGAACCAA AACCAGGTGC GCGAACCTGG GGCCCCAGGG CCCCTGGAAC TGAAGGAGGT
     2701 GGAGGAGCTG GAGCAGCTGA CCCAGCAGCT AATGCAGGAC ATGGAGCATC CTCAGAGGCA
     2761 GAATGTGGCT GTCAACGAAC TCTGCGGCCG ATGCCATCAA CCCCTGGCCC GGGCGCAGCC
     2821 AGCCGTCCGC GCTCTAGGGC AGCTGTTCCA CATCGCCTGC TTCACCTGCC ACCAGTGTGC
     2881 GCAGCAGCTC CAGGGCCAGC AGTTCTACAG TCTGGAGGGG GCGCCGTACT GCGAGGGCTG
     2941 TTACACTGAC ACCCTGGAGA AGTGTAACAC CTGCGGGGAG CCCATCACTG ACCGCATGCT
     3001 GAGGGCCACG GGCAAGGCCT ATCACCCGCA CTGCTTCACC TGTGTGGTCT GCGCCCGCCC
     3061 CCTGGAGGGC ACCTCCTTCA TCGTGGACCA GGCCAACCGG CCCCACTGTG TCCCCGACTA
     3121 CCACAAGCAG TACGCCCCGA GGTGCGAAGT CTGCTCTGAG CCCATCATGC CTGAGCCTGG
     3181 CCGAGATGAG ACTGTGCGAG TGGTCGCCCT GGACAAGAAC TTCCACATGA AGTGTTACAA
     3241 GTGTGAGGAC TGCGGGAAGC CCCTGTCGAT TGAGGCAGAT GACAATGGCT GCTTCCCCCT
     3301 GGACGGTCAC GTGCTCTGTC GGAAGTGCCA CACTGCTAGA GCCCAGACCT GAGCGGCCGC
     3361 GACTCTAGAT CATAATCAGC CATACCACAT TTGTAGAGGT TTTACTTGCT TTAAAAAACC
     3421 TCCCACACCT CCCCCTGAAC CTGAAACATA AAATGAATGC AATTGTTGTT GTTAACTTGT
     3481 TTATTGCAGC TTATAATGGT TACAAATAAA GCAATAGCAT CACAAATTTC ACAAATAAAG
     3541 CATTTTTTTC ACTGCATTCT AGTTGTGGTT TGTCCAAACT CATCAATGTA TCTTAAGGCG
     3601 TAAATTGTAA GCGTTAATAT TTTGTTAAAA TTCGCGTTAA ATTTTTGTTA AATCAGCTCA
     3661 TTTTTTAACC AATAGGCCGA AATCGGCAAA ATCCCTTATA AATCAAAAGA ATAGACCGAG
     3721 ATAGGGTTGA GTGTTGTTCC AGTTTGGAAC AAGAGTCCAC TATTAAAGAA CGTGGACTCC
     3781 AACGTCAAAG GNNNNNNNNN NNNNNNNNNN NNNNNNNNNN NNNNNNNNNN NNNNNNNNNN
     3841 TNNNNNNNNN NNNNNNNNNN NNNNNNNNNN NNNNNNNNNN NNNNNNNNNN NNNNNNNNNN
     3901 NNNNNNNNNN NNNNNNNNNN NNNNNNNNNN NNGNNNNNNN NNNNNNNNNN NNNNNNNNNN
     3961 NNNNNNNNNN NNNNNNNNNN NNNNNNNNNN NNNNNNNNNN NNNNNNNNNN NNNNNNNNNN
     4021 NNNNNNNNNN NNNNNNNNNN NNNNNNNNNN NNNNNNNCAG GTGGCACTTT TCGGGGAAAT
     4081 GTGCGCGGAA CCCCTATTTG TTTATTTTTC TAAATACATT CAAATATGTA TCCGCTCATG
     4141 AGACAATAAC CCTGATAAAT GCTTCAATAA TATTGAAAAA GGAAGAGTCC TGAGGCGGAA
     4201 AGAACCAGCT GTGGAATGTG TGTCAGTTAG GGTGTGGAAA GTCCCCAGGC TCCCCAGCAG
     4261 GCAGAAGTAT GCAAAGCATG CATCTCAATT AGTCAGCAAC CAGGTGTGGA AAGTCCCCAG
     4321 GCTCCCCAGC AGGCAGAAGT ATGCAAAGCA TGCATCTCAA TTAGTCAGCA ACCATAGTCC
     4381 CGCCCCTAAC TCCGCCCATC CCGCCCCTAA CTCCGCCCAG TTCCGCCCAT TCTCCGCCCC
     4441 ATGGCTGACT AATTTTTTTT ATTTATGCAG AGGCCGAGGC CGCCTCGGCC TCTGAGCTAT
     4501 TCCAGAAGTA GTGAGGAGGC TTTTTTGGAG GCCTAGGCTT TTGCAAAGAT CGATCAAGAG
     4561 ACAGGATGAG GATCGTTTCG CATGATTGAA CAAGATGGAT TGCACGCAGG TTCTCCGGCC
     4621 GCTTGGGTGG AGAGGCTATT CGGCTATGAC TGGGCACAAC AGACAATCGG CTGCTCTGAT
     4681 GCCGCCGTGT TCCGGCTGTC AGCGCAGGGG CGCCCGGTTC TTTTTGTCAA GACCGACCTG
     4741 TCCGGTGCCC TGAATGAACT GCAAGACGAG GCAGCGCGGC TATCGTGGCT GGCCACGACG
     4801 GGCGTTCCTT GCGCAGCTGT GCTCGACGTT GTCACTGAAG CGGGAAGGGA CTGGCTGCTA
     4861 TTGGGCGAAG TGCCGGGGCA GGATCTCCTG TCATCTCACC TTGCTCCTGC CGAGAAAGTA
     4921 TCCATCATGG CTGATGCAAT GCGGCGGCTG CATACGCTTG ATCCGGCTAC CTGCCCATTC
     4981 GACCACCAAG CGAAACATCG CATCGAGCGA GCACGTACTC GGATGGAAGC CGGTCTTGTC
     5041 GATCAGGATG ATCTGGACGA AGAGCATCAG GGGCTCGCGC CAGCCGAACT GTTCGCCAGG
     5101 CTCAAGGCGA GCATGCCCGA CGGCGAGGAT CTCGTCGTGA CCCATGGCGA TGCCTGCTTG
     5161 CCGAATATCA TGGTGGAAAA TGGCCGCTTT TCTGGATTCA TCGACTGTGG CCGGCTGGGT
     5221 GTGGCGGACC GCTATCAGGA CATAGCGTTG GCTACCCGTG ATATTGCTGA AGAGCTTGGC
     5281 GGCGAATGGG CTGACCGCTT CCTCGTGCTT TACGGTATCG CCGCTCCCGA TTCGCAGCGC
     5341 ATCGCCTTCT ATCGCCTTCT TGACGAGTTC TTCTGAGCGG GACTCTGGGG TTCGAAATGA
     5401 CCGACCAAGC GACGCCCAAC CTGCCATCAC GAGATTTCGA TTCCACCGCC GCCTTCTATG
     5461 AAAGGTTGGG CTTCGGAATC GTTTTCCGGG ACGCCGGCTG GATGATCCTC CAGCGCGGGG
     5521 ATCTCATGCT GGAGTTCTTC GCCCACCCTA GGGGGAGGCT AACTGAAACA CGGAAGGAGA
     5581 CAATACCGGA AGGAACCCGC GCTATGACGG CAATAAAAAG ACAGAATAAA ACGCACGGTG
     5641 TTGGGTCGTT TGTTCATAAA CGCGGGGTTC GGTCCCAGGG CTGGCACTCT GTCGATACCC
     5701 CACCGAGACC CCATTGGGGC CAATACGCCC GCGTTTCTTC CTTTTCCCCA CCCCACCCCC
     5761 CAAGTTCGGG TGAAGGCCCA GGGCTCGCAG CCAACGTCGG GGCGGCAGGC CCTGCCATAG
     5821 CCTCAGGTTA CTCATATATA CTTTAGATTG ATTTAAAACT TCATTTTTAA TTTAAAAGGA
     5881 TCTAGGTGAA GATCCTTTTT GATAATCTCA TGACCAAAAT CCCTTAACGT GAGTTTTCGT
     5941 TCCACTGAGC GTCAGACCCC GTAGAAAAGA TCAAAGGATC TTCTTGAGAT CCTTTTTTTC
     6001 TGCGCGTAAT CTGCTGCTTG CAAACAAAAA AACCACCGCT ACCAGCGGTG GTTTGTTTGC
     6061 CGGATCAAGA GCTACCAACT CTTTTTCCGA AGGTAACTGG CTTCAGCAGA GCGCAGATAC
     6121 CAAATACTGT CCTTCTAGTG TAGCCGTAGT TAGGCCACCA CTTCAAGAAC TCTGTAGCAC
     6181 CGCCTACATA CCTCGCTCTG CTAATCCTGT TACCAGTGGC TGCTGCCAGT GGCGATAAGT
     6241 CGTGTCTTAC CGGGTTGGAC TCAAGACGAT AGTTACCGGA TAAGGCGCAG CGGTCGGGCT
     6301 GAACGGGGGG TTCGTGCACA CAGCCCAGCT TGGAGCGAAC GACCTACACC GAACTGAGAT
     6361 ACCTACAGCG TGAGCTATGA GAAAGCGCCA CGCTTCCCGA AGGGAGAAAG GCGGACAGGT
     6421 ATCCGGTAAG CGGCAGGGTC GGAACAGGAG AGCGCACGAG GGAGCTTCCA GGGGGAAACG
     6481 CCTGGTATCT TTATAGTCCT GTCGGGTTTC GCCACCTCTG ACTTGAGCGT CGATTTTTGT
     6541 GATGCTCGTC AGGGGGGCGG AGCCTATGGA AAAACGCCAG CAACGCGGCC TTTTTACGGT
     6601 TCCTGGCCTT TTGCTGGCCT TTTGCTCACA TGTTCTTTCC TGCGTTATCC CCTGATTCTG
     6661 TGGATAACCG TATTACCGCC ATGCAT   
//
