# Supplementary material for: A nano-liquid hub integrating growth and immune-evasion signaling to promote cell survival
Source: bioRxiv preprint, doi:10.1101/2021.12.30.474523, version 5 (2026-03-18)
Supplement: Supplementary data S1 [file 474523_file08.zip › DataS1_DNAfiles/032_pEGFPN1-mEGFP-SG-zyxin-PhoPlus.gb]

LOCUS       pEGFPN1_mEGFP_SG        6455 bp ds-DNA     linear       14-DEC-2020
DEFINITION  .
ACCESSION   
VERSION     
SOURCE      .
  ORGANISM  .
COMMENT     
COMMENT     
COMMENT     ApEinfo:methylated:1
FEATURES             Location/Qualifiers
     misc_feature    1379..1396
                     /label=SG
                     /ApEinfo_fwdcolor=#aefcff
                     /ApEinfo_revcolor=#aefcff
                     /ApEinfo_graphicformat=arrow_data {{0 1 2 0 0 -1} {} 0}
                     width 5 offset 0
     misc_feature    1403..3121
                     /label=human Zyxin (NM_001010972.1)
                     /ApEinfo_fwdcolor=#ffa3b6
                     /ApEinfo_revcolor=#ffa3b6
                     /ApEinfo_graphicformat=arrow_data {{0 1 2 0 0 -1} {} 0}
                     width 5 offset 0
     misc_feature    662..1378
                     /label=mEGFP
                     /ApEinfo_fwdcolor=#acf999
                     /ApEinfo_revcolor=#acf999
                     /ApEinfo_graphicformat=arrow_data {{0 1 2 0 0 -1} {} 0}
                     width 5 offset 0
     misc_feature    1460..1462
                     /label=Y20E
                     /ApEinfo_fwdcolor=#8ed5fd
                     /ApEinfo_revcolor=#8ed5fd
                     /ApEinfo_graphicformat=arrow_data {{0 1 2 0 0 -1} {} 0}
                     width 5 offset 0
     misc_feature    591..650
                     /label=MCS
                     /ApEinfo_fwdcolor=#ffff66
                     /ApEinfo_revcolor=#ffff66
                     /ApEinfo_graphicformat=arrow_data {{0 1 2 0 0 -1} {} 0}
                     width 5 offset 0
     misc_feature    1829..1831
                     /label=S143E
                     /ApEinfo_fwdcolor=#8ed5fd
                     /ApEinfo_revcolor=#8ed5fd
                     /ApEinfo_graphicformat=arrow_data {{0 1 2 0 0 -1} {} 0}
                     width 5 offset 0
     misc_feature    3371..3826
                     /label=f1 single-strand DNA origin
                     /ApEinfo_fwdcolor=cyan
                     /ApEinfo_revcolor=green
                     /ApEinfo_graphicformat=arrow_data {{0 1 2 0 0 -1} {} 0}
                     width 5 offset 0
     misc_feature    1916..1918
                     /label=Y172E
                     /ApEinfo_fwdcolor=#8ed5fd
                     /ApEinfo_revcolor=#8ed5fd
                     /ApEinfo_graphicformat=arrow_data {{0 1 2 0 0 -1} {} 0}
                     width 5 offset 0
     misc_feature    1..588
                     /label=CMV immediate early promoter
                     /ApEinfo_fwdcolor=#0f7ffe
                     /ApEinfo_revcolor=green
                     /ApEinfo_graphicformat=arrow_data {{0 1 2 0 0 -1} {} 0}
                     width 5 offset 0
     misc_feature    2150..2152
                     /label=T250E
                     /ApEinfo_fwdcolor=#8ed5fd
                     /ApEinfo_revcolor=#8ed5fd
                     /ApEinfo_graphicformat=arrow_data {{0 1 2 0 0 -1} {} 0}
                     width 5 offset 0
     misc_feature    4351..5145
                     /label=Kanamycin/neomycin resistance gene
                     /ApEinfo_fwdcolor=#fc6665
                     /ApEinfo_revcolor=green
                     /ApEinfo_graphicformat=arrow_data {{0 1 2 0 0 -1} {} 0}
                     width 5 offset 0
     misc_feature    2210..2212
                     /label=T270E
                     /ApEinfo_fwdcolor=#8ed5fd
                     /ApEinfo_revcolor=#8ed5fd
                     /ApEinfo_graphicformat=arrow_data {{0 1 2 0 0 -1} {} 0}
                     width 5 offset 0
     misc_feature    3274..3308
                     /label=SV40 early mRNA polyadenylation signal
                     /ApEinfo_fwdcolor=#fc8008
                     /ApEinfo_revcolor=green
                     /ApEinfo_graphicformat=arrow_data {{0 1 2 0 0 -1} {} 0}
                     width 5 offset 0
     misc_feature    2264..2266
                     /label=S288E
                     /ApEinfo_fwdcolor=#8ed5fd
                     /ApEinfo_revcolor=#8ed5fd
                     /ApEinfo_graphicformat=arrow_data {{0 1 2 0 0 -1} {} 0}
                     width 5 offset 0
     misc_feature    3888..3916
                     /label=Bacterial promoterfor expression of KanR gene
                     /ApEinfo_fwdcolor=#6666fe
                     /ApEinfo_revcolor=green
                     /ApEinfo_graphicformat=arrow_data {{0 1 2 0 0 -1} {} 0}
                     width 5 offset 0
     misc_feature    2324..2326
                     /label=S308E
                     /ApEinfo_fwdcolor=#8ed5fd
                     /ApEinfo_revcolor=#8ed5fd
                     /ApEinfo_graphicformat=arrow_data {{0 1 2 0 0 -1} {} 0}
                     width 5 offset 0
     misc_feature    4167..4302
                     /label=SV40 origin of replication
                     /ApEinfo_fwdcolor=#cc66fe
                     /ApEinfo_revcolor=green
                     /ApEinfo_graphicformat=arrow_data {{0 1 2 0 0 -1} {} 0}
                     width 5 offset 0
     misc_feature    2432..2434
                     /label=S344E
                     /ApEinfo_fwdcolor=#8ed5fd
                     /ApEinfo_revcolor=#8ed5fd
                     /ApEinfo_graphicformat=arrow_data {{0 1 2 0 0 -1} {} 0}
                     width 5 offset 0
     misc_feature    4000..4229
                     /label=SV40 early promoter
                     /ApEinfo_fwdcolor=#7ffe07
                     /ApEinfo_revcolor=green
                     /ApEinfo_graphicformat=arrow_data {{0 1 2 0 0 -1} {} 0}
                     width 5 offset 0
     misc_feature    5381..5399
                     /label=HSV thymidine kinase polyadenylation signal
                     /ApEinfo_fwdcolor=cyan
                     /ApEinfo_revcolor=green
                     /ApEinfo_graphicformat=arrow_data {{0 1 2 0 0 -1} {} 0}
                     width 5 offset 0
     misc_feature    5730..6372
                     /label=pUC plasmid replication origin
                     /ApEinfo_fwdcolor=cyan
                     /ApEinfo_revcolor=green
                     /ApEinfo_graphicformat=arrow_data {{0 1 2 0 0 -1} {} 0}
                     width 5 offset 0
     misc_feature    1421..1423
                     /label=S7E
                     /ApEinfo_fwdcolor=#8ed5fd
                     /ApEinfo_revcolor=#8ed5fd
                     /ApEinfo_graphicformat=arrow_data {{0 1 2 0 0 -1} {} 0}
                     width 5 offset 0
     misc_feature    1439..1441
                     /label=S13E
                     /ApEinfo_fwdcolor=#8ed5fd
                     /ApEinfo_revcolor=#8ed5fd
                     /ApEinfo_graphicformat=arrow_data {{0 1 2 0 0 -1} {} 0}
                     width 5 offset 0
     misc_feature    1445..1447
                     /label=S15E
                     /ApEinfo_fwdcolor=#8ed5fd
                     /ApEinfo_revcolor=#8ed5fd
                     /ApEinfo_graphicformat=arrow_data {{0 1 2 0 0 -1} {} 0}
                     width 5 offset 0
     misc_feature    1532..1534
                     /label=S44E
                     /ApEinfo_fwdcolor=#8ed5fd
                     /ApEinfo_revcolor=#8ed5fd
                     /ApEinfo_graphicformat=arrow_data {{0 1 2 0 0 -1} {} 0}
                     width 5 offset 0
     misc_feature    1748..1750
                     /label=S116E
                     /ApEinfo_fwdcolor=#8ed5fd
                     /ApEinfo_revcolor=#8ed5fd
                     /ApEinfo_graphicformat=arrow_data {{0 1 2 0 0 -1} {} 0}
                     width 5 offset 0
     misc_feature    1826..1828
                     /label=S142E
                     /ApEinfo_fwdcolor=#8ed5fd
                     /ApEinfo_revcolor=#8ed5fd
                     /ApEinfo_graphicformat=arrow_data {{0 1 2 0 0 -1} {} 0}
                     width 5 offset 0
     misc_feature    1850..1852
                     /label=S150E
                     /ApEinfo_fwdcolor=#8ed5fd
                     /ApEinfo_revcolor=#8ed5fd
                     /ApEinfo_graphicformat=arrow_data {{0 1 2 0 0 -1} {} 0}
                     width 5 offset 0
     misc_feature    1907..1909
                     /label=S169E
                     /ApEinfo_fwdcolor=#8ed5fd
                     /ApEinfo_revcolor=#8ed5fd
                     /ApEinfo_graphicformat=arrow_data {{0 1 2 0 0 -1} {} 0}
                     width 5 offset 0
     misc_feature    1910..1912
                     /label=S170E
                     /ApEinfo_fwdcolor=#8ed5fd
                     /ApEinfo_revcolor=#8ed5fd
                     /ApEinfo_graphicformat=arrow_data {{0 1 2 0 0 -1} {} 0}
                     width 5 offset 0
     misc_feature    1937..1939
                     /label=T179E
                     /ApEinfo_fwdcolor=#8ed5fd
                     /ApEinfo_revcolor=#8ed5fd
                     /ApEinfo_graphicformat=arrow_data {{0 1 2 0 0 -1} {} 0}
                     width 5 offset 0
     misc_feature    2006..2008
                     /label=S202E
                     /ApEinfo_fwdcolor=#8ed5fd
                     /ApEinfo_revcolor=#8ed5fd
                     /ApEinfo_graphicformat=arrow_data {{0 1 2 0 0 -1} {} 0}
                     width 5 offset 0
     misc_feature    2018..2020
                     /label=S206E
                     /ApEinfo_fwdcolor=#8ed5fd
                     /ApEinfo_revcolor=#8ed5fd
                     /ApEinfo_graphicformat=arrow_data {{0 1 2 0 0 -1} {} 0}
                     width 5 offset 0
     misc_feature    2174..2176
                     /label=S258E
                     /ApEinfo_fwdcolor=#8ed5fd
                     /ApEinfo_revcolor=#8ed5fd
                     /ApEinfo_graphicformat=arrow_data {{0 1 2 0 0 -1} {} 0}
                     width 5 offset 0
     misc_feature    2177..2179
                     /label=S259E
                     /ApEinfo_fwdcolor=#8ed5fd
                     /ApEinfo_revcolor=#8ed5fd
                     /ApEinfo_graphicformat=arrow_data {{0 1 2 0 0 -1} {} 0}
                     width 5 offset 0
     misc_feature    2201..2203
                     /label=S267E
                     /ApEinfo_fwdcolor=#8ed5fd
                     /ApEinfo_revcolor=#8ed5fd
                     /ApEinfo_graphicformat=arrow_data {{0 1 2 0 0 -1} {} 0}
                     width 5 offset 0
     misc_feature    2222..2224
                     /label=T274E
                     /ApEinfo_fwdcolor=#8ed5fd
                     /ApEinfo_revcolor=#8ed5fd
                     /ApEinfo_graphicformat=arrow_data {{0 1 2 0 0 -1} {} 0}
                     width 5 offset 0
     misc_feature    2234..2236
                     /label=S278E
                     /ApEinfo_fwdcolor=#8ed5fd
                     /ApEinfo_revcolor=#8ed5fd
                     /ApEinfo_graphicformat=arrow_data {{0 1 2 0 0 -1} {} 0}
                     width 5 offset 0
     misc_feature    2243..2245
                     /label=S281E
                     /ApEinfo_fwdcolor=#8ed5fd
                     /ApEinfo_revcolor=#8ed5fd
                     /ApEinfo_graphicformat=arrow_data {{0 1 2 0 0 -1} {} 0}
                     width 5 offset 0
     misc_feature    2270..2272
                     /label=S290E
                     /ApEinfo_fwdcolor=#8ed5fd
                     /ApEinfo_revcolor=#8ed5fd
                     /ApEinfo_graphicformat=arrow_data {{0 1 2 0 0 -1} {} 0}
                     width 5 offset 0
     misc_feature    2309..2311
                     /label=S303E
                     /ApEinfo_fwdcolor=#8ed5fd
                     /ApEinfo_revcolor=#8ed5fd
                     /ApEinfo_graphicformat=arrow_data {{0 1 2 0 0 -1} {} 0}
                     width 5 offset 0
     misc_feature    2318..2320
                     /label=T306E
                     /ApEinfo_fwdcolor=#8ed5fd
                     /ApEinfo_revcolor=#8ed5fd
                     /ApEinfo_graphicformat=arrow_data {{0 1 2 0 0 -1} {} 0}
                     width 5 offset 0
     misc_feature    2339..2341
                     /label=S313E
                     /ApEinfo_fwdcolor=#8ed5fd
                     /ApEinfo_revcolor=#8ed5fd
                     /ApEinfo_graphicformat=arrow_data {{0 1 2 0 0 -1} {} 0}
                     width 5 offset 0
     misc_feature    2345..2347
                     /label=T315E
                     /ApEinfo_fwdcolor=#8ed5fd
                     /ApEinfo_revcolor=#8ed5fd
                     /ApEinfo_graphicformat=arrow_data {{0 1 2 0 0 -1} {} 0}
                     width 5 offset 0
     misc_feature    2348..2350
                     /label=Y316E
                     /ApEinfo_fwdcolor=#8ed5fd
                     /ApEinfo_revcolor=#8ed5fd
                     /ApEinfo_graphicformat=arrow_data {{0 1 2 0 0 -1} {} 0}
                     width 5 offset 0
     misc_feature    2456..2458
                     /label=T352E
                     /ApEinfo_fwdcolor=#8ed5fd
                     /ApEinfo_revcolor=#8ed5fd
                     /ApEinfo_graphicformat=arrow_data {{0 1 2 0 0 -1} {} 0}
                     width 5 offset 0
     misc_feature    2915..2917
                     /label=S505E
                     /ApEinfo_fwdcolor=#8ed5fd
                     /ApEinfo_revcolor=#8ed5fd
                     /ApEinfo_graphicformat=arrow_data {{0 1 2 0 0 -1} {} 0}
                     width 5 offset 0
ORIGIN
        1 TAGTTATTAA TAGTAATCAA TTACGGGGTC ATTAGTTCAT AGCCCATATA TGGAGTTCCG
       61 CGTTACATAA CTTACGGTAA ATGGCCCGCC TGGCTGACCG CCCAACGACC CCCGCCCATT
      121 GACGTCAATA ATGACGTATG TTCCCATAGT AACGCCAATA GGGACTTTCC ATTGACGTCA
      181 ATGGGTGGAG TATTTACGGT AAACTGCCCA CTTGGCAGTA CATCAAGTGT ATCATATGCC
      241 AAGTACGCCC CCTATTGACG TCAATGACGG TAAATGGCCC GCCTGGCATT ATGCCCAGTA
      301 CATGACCTTA TGGGACTTTC CTACTTGGCA GTACATCTAC GTATTAGTCA TCGCTATTAC
      361 CATGGTGATG CGGTTTTGGC AGTACATCAA TGGGCGTGGA TAGCGGTTTG ACTCACGGGG
      421 ATTTCCAAGT CTCCACCCCA TTGACGTCAA TGGGAGTTTG TTTTGGCACC AAAATCAACG
      481 GGACTTTCCA AAATGTCGTA ACAACTCCGC CCCATTGACG CAAATGGGCG GTAGGCGTGT
      541 ACGGTGGGAG GTCTATATAA GCAGAGCTGG TTTAGTGAAC CGTCAGATCC GCTAGCGCTA
      601 CCGGACTCAG ATCTCGAGCT CAAGCTTCGA ATTCTGCAGT CGACGGTACC GGCGCGCCAG
      661 CATGGTGAGC AAGGGCGAGG AGCTGTTCAC CGGGGTGGTG CCCATCCTGG TCGAGCTGGA
      721 CGGCGACGTA AACGGCCACA AGTTCAGCGT GTCCGGCGAG GGCGAGGGCG ATGCCACCTA
      781 CGGCAAGCTG ACCCTGAAGT TCATCTGCAC CACCGGCAAG CTGCCCGTGC CCTGGCCCAC
      841 CCTCGTGACC ACCCTGACCT ACGGCGTGCA GTGCTTCAGC CGCTACCCCG ACCACATGAA
      901 GCAGCACGAC TTCTTCAAGT CCGCCATGCC CGAAGGCTAC GTCCAGGAGC GCACCATCTT
      961 CTTCAAGGAC GACGGCAACT ACAAGACCCG CGCCGAGGTG AAGTTCGAGG GCGACACCCT
     1021 GGTGAACCGC ATCGAGCTGA AGGGCATCGA CTTCAAGGAG GACGGCAACA TCCTGGGGCA
     1081 CAAGCTGGAG TACAACTACA ACAGCCACAA CGTCTATATC ATGGCCGACA AGCAGAAGAA
     1141 CGGCATCAAG GTGAACTTCA AGATCCGCCA CAACATCGAG GACGGCAGCG TGCAGCTCGC
     1201 CGACCACTAC CAGCAGAACA CCCCCATCGG CGACGGCCCC GTGCTGCTGC CCGACAACCA
     1261 CTACCTGAGC ACCCAGTCCA AGCTGAGCAA AGACCCCAAC GAGAAGCGCG ATCACATGGT
     1321 CCTGCTGGAG TTCGTGACCG CCGCCGGGAT CACTCTCGGC ATGGACGAGC TGTACAAGTC
     1381 TGGCGGCGGT GGTTCTACTA GTATGGCGGC CCCCCGCCCG GAACCCGCGA TCTCCGTTGA
     1441 AGTCGAAGCT CCGGCTTTTG AAGCCCCGCA GAAGAAGTTC GGCCCTGTGG TGGCCCCAAA
     1501 GCCCAAAGTG AATCCCTTCC GGCCCGGGGA CGAAGAGCCT CCCCCGGCAC CCGGGGCCCA
     1561 GCGCGCACAG ATGGGCCGGG TGGGCGAGAT TCCCCCGCCG CCCCCGGAAG ACTTTCCCCT
     1621 GCCTCCACCT CCCCTTGCTG GGGATGGCGA CGATGCAGAG GGTGCTCTGG GAGGTGCCTT
     1681 CCCGCCGCCC CCTCCCCCGA TCGAGGAATC ATTTCCCCCT GCGCCTCTGG AGGAGGAGAT
     1741 CTTCCCTGAA CCGCCGCCTC CTCCGGAGGA GGAGGGAGGG CCTGAGGCCC CCATACCGCC
     1801 CCCACCACAG CCCAGGGAGA AGGTGGAAGA AATTGATTTG GAGATCGACG AACTGTCCTC
     1861 ACTGCTGGAT GACATGACCA AGAATGATCC TTTCAAAGCC CGGGTGGAAG AAGGAGAAGT
     1921 GCCCCCACCA GTGGCCGAAC CATTCAGTTC CAAGTCCAGT ACCAAGCCTG CAGCCGGGGG
     1981 CACAGCACCC CTGCCTCCTT GGAAGGAACC TTCCAGCGAA CAGCCTCTGC CCCAGGTTCC
     2041 GGCTCCGGCT CAGAGCCAGA CACAGTTCCA TGTTCAGCCC CAGCCCCAGC CCAAGCCTCA
     2101 GGTCCAACTC CATGTCCAGT CCCAGACCCA GCCTGTGTCT TTGGCTAACG AACAGCCCCG
     2161 AGGGCCCCCA GCCGAAGAAC CGGCTCCAGC CCCTAAGTTT GAACCAGTGG AACCTAAGTT
     2221 TGAACCTGTG GCTGAAAAGT TCGAACCTGG AGCCCCAGGT GGAGAAGGGG AACAACCAAA
     2281 TCAAAAATTG GGGCACCCCG AAGCTCTTGA AGCTGGCGAA GGCGAACCTC AACCTCCCGA
     2341 ATTCGAAGAA GCCCAGCAGA GGGAGAAGCC CCGAGTGCAG GAGAAGCAGC ACCCCGTGCC
     2401 CCCACCGGCT CAGAACCAAA ACCAGGTGCG CGAACCTGGG GCCCCAGGGC CCCTGGAACT
     2461 GAAGGAGGTG GAGGAGCTGG AGCAGCTGAC CCAGCAGCTA ATGCAGGACA TGGAGCATCC
     2521 TCAGAGGCAG AATGTGGCTG TCAACGAACT CTGCGGCCGA TGCCATCAAC CCCTGGCCCG
     2581 GGCGCAGCCA GCCGTCCGCG CTCTAGGGCA GCTGTTCCAC ATCGCCTGCT TCACCTGCCA
     2641 CCAGTGTGCG CAGCAGCTCC AGGGCCAGCA GTTCTACAGT CTGGAGGGGG CGCCGTACTG
     2701 CGAGGGCTGT TACACTGACA CCCTGGAGAA GTGTAACACC TGCGGGGAGC CCATCACTGA
     2761 CCGCATGCTG AGGGCCACGG GCAAGGCCTA TCACCCGCAC TGCTTCACCT GTGTGGTCTG
     2821 CGCCCGCCCC CTGGAGGGCA CCTCCTTCAT CGTGGACCAG GCCAACCGGC CCCACTGTGT
     2881 CCCCGACTAC CACAAGCAGT ACGCCCCGAG GTGCGAAGTC TGCTCTGAGC CCATCATGCC
     2941 TGAGCCTGGC CGAGATGAGA CTGTGCGAGT GGTCGCCCTG GACAAGAACT TCCACATGAA
     3001 GTGTTACAAG TGTGAGGACT GCGGGAAGCC CCTGTCGATT GAGGCAGATG ACAATGGCTG
     3061 CTTCCCCCTG GACGGTCACG TGCTCTGTCG GAAGTGCCAC ACTGCTAGAG CCCAGACCTG
     3121 AGCGGCCGCG ACTCTAGATC ATAATCAGCC ATACCACATT TGTAGAGGTT TTACTTGCTT
     3181 TAAAAAACCT CCCACACCTC CCCCTGAACC TGAAACATAA AATGAATGCA ATTGTTGTTG
     3241 TTAACTTGTT TATTGCAGCT TATAATGGTT ACAAATAAAG CAATAGCATC ACAAATTTCA
     3301 CAAATAAAGC ATTTTTTTCA CTGCATTCTA GTTGTGGTTT GTCCAAACTC ATCAATGTAT
     3361 CTTAAGGCGT AAATTGTAAG CGTTAATATT TTGTTAAAAT TCGCGTTAAA TTTTTGTTAA
     3421 ATCAGCTCAT TTTTTAACCA ATAGGCCGAA ATCGGCAAAA TCCCTTATAA ATCAAAAGAA
     3481 TAGACCGAGA TAGGGTTGAG TGTTGTTCCA GTTTGGAACA AGAGTCCACT ATTAAAGAAC
     3541 GTGGACTCCA ACGTCAAAGG NNNNNNNNNN NNNNNNNNNN NNNNNNNNNN NNNNNNNNNN
     3601 NNNNNNNNNT NNNNNNNNNN NNNNNNNNNN NNNNNNNNNN NNNNNNNNNN NNNNNNNNNN
     3661 NNNNNNNNNN NNNNNNNNNN NNNNNNNNNN NNNNNNNNNN NGNNNNNNNN NNNNNNNNNN
     3721 NNNNNNNNNN NNNNNNNNNN NNNNNNNNNN NNNNNNNNNN NNNNNNNNNN NNNNNNNNNN
     3781 NNNNNNNNNN NNNNNNNNNN NNNNNNNNNN NNNNNNNNNN NNNNNNCAGG TGGCACTTTT
     3841 CGGGGAAATG TGCGCGGAAC CCCTATTTGT TTATTTTTCT AAATACATTC AAATATGTAT
     3901 CCGCTCATGA GACAATAACC CTGATAAATG CTTCAATAAT ATTGAAAAAG GAAGAGTCCT
     3961 GAGGCGGAAA GAACCAGCTG TGGAATGTGT GTCAGTTAGG GTGTGGAAAG TCCCCAGGCT
     4021 CCCCAGCAGG CAGAAGTATG CAAAGCATGC ATCTCAATTA GTCAGCAACC AGGTGTGGAA
     4081 AGTCCCCAGG CTCCCCAGCA GGCAGAAGTA TGCAAAGCAT GCATCTCAAT TAGTCAGCAA
     4141 CCATAGTCCC GCCCCTAACT CCGCCCATCC CGCCCCTAAC TCCGCCCAGT TCCGCCCATT
     4201 CTCCGCCCCA TGGCTGACTA ATTTTTTTTA TTTATGCAGA GGCCGAGGCC GCCTCGGCCT
     4261 CTGAGCTATT CCAGAAGTAG TGAGGAGGCT TTTTTGGAGG CCTAGGCTTT TGCAAAGATC
     4321 GATCAAGAGA CAGGATGAGG ATCGTTTCGC ATGATTGAAC AAGATGGATT GCACGCAGGT
     4381 TCTCCGGCCG CTTGGGTGGA GAGGCTATTC GGCTATGACT GGGCACAACA GACAATCGGC
     4441 TGCTCTGATG CCGCCGTGTT CCGGCTGTCA GCGCAGGGGC GCCCGGTTCT TTTTGTCAAG
     4501 ACCGACCTGT CCGGTGCCCT GAATGAACTG CAAGACGAGG CAGCGCGGCT ATCGTGGCTG
     4561 GCCACGACGG GCGTTCCTTG CGCAGCTGTG CTCGACGTTG TCACTGAAGC GGGAAGGGAC
     4621 TGGCTGCTAT TGGGCGAAGT GCCGGGGCAG GATCTCCTGT CATCTCACCT TGCTCCTGCC
     4681 GAGAAAGTAT CCATCATGGC TGATGCAATG CGGCGGCTGC ATACGCTTGA TCCGGCTACC
     4741 TGCCCATTCG ACCACCAAGC GAAACATCGC ATCGAGCGAG CACGTACTCG GATGGAAGCC
     4801 GGTCTTGTCG ATCAGGATGA TCTGGACGAA GAGCATCAGG GGCTCGCGCC AGCCGAACTG
     4861 TTCGCCAGGC TCAAGGCGAG CATGCCCGAC GGCGAGGATC TCGTCGTGAC CCATGGCGAT
     4921 GCCTGCTTGC CGAATATCAT GGTGGAAAAT GGCCGCTTTT CTGGATTCAT CGACTGTGGC
     4981 CGGCTGGGTG TGGCGGACCG CTATCAGGAC ATAGCGTTGG CTACCCGTGA TATTGCTGAA
     5041 GAGCTTGGCG GCGAATGGGC TGACCGCTTC CTCGTGCTTT ACGGTATCGC CGCTCCCGAT
     5101 TCGCAGCGCA TCGCCTTCTA TCGCCTTCTT GACGAGTTCT TCTGAGCGGG ACTCTGGGGT
     5161 TCGAAATGAC CGACCAAGCG ACGCCCAACC TGCCATCACG AGATTTCGAT TCCACCGCCG
     5221 CCTTCTATGA AAGGTTGGGC TTCGGAATCG TTTTCCGGGA CGCCGGCTGG ATGATCCTCC
     5281 AGCGCGGGGA TCTCATGCTG GAGTTCTTCG CCCACCCTAG GGGGAGGCTA ACTGAAACAC
     5341 GGAAGGAGAC AATACCGGAA GGAACCCGCG CTATGACGGC AATAAAAAGA CAGAATAAAA
     5401 CGCACGGTGT TGGGTCGTTT GTTCATAAAC GCGGGGTTCG GTCCCAGGGC TGGCACTCTG
     5461 TCGATACCCC ACCGAGACCC CATTGGGGCC AATACGCCCG CGTTTCTTCC TTTTCCCCAC
     5521 CCCACCCCCC AAGTTCGGGT GAAGGCCCAG GGCTCGCAGC CAACGTCGGG GCGGCAGGCC
     5581 CTGCCATAGC CTCAGGTTAC TCATATATAC TTTAGATTGA TTTAAAACTT CATTTTTAAT
     5641 TTAAAAGGAT CTAGGTGAAG ATCCTTTTTG ATAATCTCAT GACCAAAATC CCTTAACGTG
     5701 AGTTTTCGTT CCACTGAGCG TCAGACCCCG TAGAAAAGAT CAAAGGATCT TCTTGAGATC
     5761 CTTTTTTTCT GCGCGTAATC TGCTGCTTGC AAACAAAAAA ACCACCGCTA CCAGCGGTGG
     5821 TTTGTTTGCC GGATCAAGAG CTACCAACTC TTTTTCCGAA GGTAACTGGC TTCAGCAGAG
     5881 CGCAGATACC AAATACTGTC CTTCTAGTGT AGCCGTAGTT AGGCCACCAC TTCAAGAACT
     5941 CTGTAGCACC GCCTACATAC CTCGCTCTGC TAATCCTGTT ACCAGTGGCT GCTGCCAGTG
     6001 GCGATAAGTC GTGTCTTACC GGGTTGGACT CAAGACGATA GTTACCGGAT AAGGCGCAGC
     6061 GGTCGGGCTG AACGGGGGGT TCGTGCACAC AGCCCAGCTT GGAGCGAACG ACCTACACCG
     6121 AACTGAGATA CCTACAGCGT GAGCTATGAG AAAGCGCCAC GCTTCCCGAA GGGAGAAAGG
     6181 CGGACAGGTA TCCGGTAAGC GGCAGGGTCG GAACAGGAGA GCGCACGAGG GAGCTTCCAG
     6241 GGGGAAACGC CTGGTATCTT TATAGTCCTG TCGGGTTTCG CCACCTCTGA CTTGAGCGTC
     6301 GATTTTTGTG ATGCTCGTCA GGGGGGCGGA GCCTATGGAA AAACGCCAGC AACGCGGCCT
     6361 TTTTACGGTT CCTGGCCTTT TGCTGGCCTT TTGCTCACAT GTTCTTTCCT GCGTTATCCC
     6421 CTGATTCTGT GGATAACCGT ATTACCGCCA TGCAT  
//
