# Supplementary material for: A nano-liquid hub integrating growth and immune-evasion signaling to promote cell survival
Source: bioRxiv preprint, doi:10.1101/2021.12.30.474523, version 5 (2026-03-18)
Supplement: Supplementary data S1 [file 474523_file08.zip › DataS1_DNAfiles/033_pPBpuro-mEGFP-SG-Zyxin-PhoPlus.gb]

LOCUS       pPBpuro_mEGFP_SG        9426 bp ds-DNA     linear       14-DEC-2020
DEFINITION  .
ACCESSION   
VERSION     
SOURCE      .
  ORGANISM  .
COMMENT     
COMMENT     ApEinfo:methylated:1
FEATURES             Location/Qualifiers
     misc_feature    3513..3530
                     /label=SG
                     /ApEinfo_fwdcolor=#aefcff
                     /ApEinfo_revcolor=#aefcff
                     /ApEinfo_graphicformat=arrow_data {{0 1 2 0 0 -1} {} 0}
                     width 5 offset 0
     misc_feature    3537..5255
                     /label=human Zyxin (NM_001010972.1)
                     /ApEinfo_fwdcolor=#ffa3b6
                     /ApEinfo_revcolor=#ffa3b6
                     /ApEinfo_graphicformat=arrow_data {{0 1 2 0 0 -1} {} 0}
                     width 5 offset 0
     misc_feature    3..459
                     /label=f1 origin
                     /ApEinfo_fwdcolor=cyan
                     /ApEinfo_revcolor=green
                     /ApEinfo_graphicformat=arrow_data {{0 1 2 0 0 -1} {} 0}
                     width 5 offset 0
     misc_feature    3579..3581
                     /label=S15E
                     /ApEinfo_fwdcolor=#8ed5fd
                     /ApEinfo_revcolor=#8ed5fd
                     /ApEinfo_graphicformat=arrow_data {{0 1 2 0 0 -1} {} 0}
                     width 5 offset 0
     misc_feature    2753..2784
                     /label=MCS
                     /ApEinfo_fwdcolor=#ffff66
                     /ApEinfo_revcolor=#ffff66
                     /ApEinfo_graphicformat=arrow_data {{0 1 2 0 0 -1} {} 0}
                     width 5 offset 0
     misc_feature    3882..3884
                     /label=S116E
                     /ApEinfo_fwdcolor=#8ed5fd
                     /ApEinfo_revcolor=#8ed5fd
                     /ApEinfo_graphicformat=arrow_data {{0 1 2 0 0 -1} {} 0}
                     width 5 offset 0
     misc_feature    7697..8137
                     /label=Col E1 origin
                     /ApEinfo_fwdcolor=cyan
                     /ApEinfo_revcolor=green
                     /ApEinfo_graphicformat=arrow_data {{0 1 2 0 0 -1} {} 0}
                     width 5 offset 0
     misc_feature    3963..3965
                     /label=S143E
                     /ApEinfo_fwdcolor=#8ed5fd
                     /ApEinfo_revcolor=#8ed5fd
                     /ApEinfo_graphicformat=arrow_data {{0 1 2 0 0 -1} {} 0}
                     width 5 offset 0
     misc_feature    3414..3416
                     /label=A206K monomeric mutation
                     /ApEinfo_fwdcolor=#9ab1ff
                     /ApEinfo_revcolor=#9ab1ff
                     /ApEinfo_graphicformat=arrow_data {{0 1 2 0 0 -1} {} 0}
                     width 5 offset 0
     misc_feature    4044..4046
                     /label=S170E
                     /ApEinfo_fwdcolor=#8ed5fd
                     /ApEinfo_revcolor=#8ed5fd
                     /ApEinfo_graphicformat=arrow_data {{0 1 2 0 0 -1} {} 0}
                     width 5 offset 0
     misc_feature    670..983
                     /label=PiggyBac 5' terminal repeat (complement)
                     /ApEinfo_fwdcolor=#fb0106
                     /ApEinfo_revcolor=green
                     /ApEinfo_graphicformat=arrow_data {{0 1 2 0 0 -1} {} 0}
                     width 5 offset 0
     misc_feature    4140..4142
                     /label=S202E
                     /ApEinfo_fwdcolor=#8ed5fd
                     /ApEinfo_revcolor=#8ed5fd
                     /ApEinfo_graphicformat=arrow_data {{0 1 2 0 0 -1} {} 0}
                     width 5 offset 0
     misc_feature    2747..2752
                     /label=MCS (BamHI, EcoRI, XhoI, NotI)
                     /ApEinfo_fwdcolor=#800080
                     /ApEinfo_revcolor=green
                     /ApEinfo_graphicformat=arrow_data {{0 1 2 0 0 -1} {} 0}
                     width 5 offset 0
     misc_feature    4308..4310
                     /label=S258E
                     /ApEinfo_fwdcolor=#8ed5fd
                     /ApEinfo_revcolor=#8ed5fd
                     /ApEinfo_graphicformat=arrow_data {{0 1 2 0 0 -1} {} 0}
                     width 5 offset 0
     misc_feature    1641..2728
                     /label=CAG promoter with artificial intron
                     /ApEinfo_fwdcolor=#21fe80
                     /ApEinfo_revcolor=green
                     /ApEinfo_graphicformat=arrow_data {{0 1 2 0 0 -1} {} 0}
                     width 5 offset 0
     misc_feature    4335..4337
                     /label=S267E
                     /ApEinfo_fwdcolor=#8ed5fd
                     /ApEinfo_revcolor=#8ed5fd
                     /ApEinfo_graphicformat=arrow_data {{0 1 2 0 0 -1} {} 0}
                     width 5 offset 0
     misc_feature    1373..1670
                     /label=chicken beta actin promoter
                     /ApEinfo_fwdcolor=#0f7ffe
                     /ApEinfo_revcolor=green
                     /ApEinfo_graphicformat=arrow_data {{0 1 2 0 0 -1} {} 0}
                     width 5 offset 0
     misc_feature    4368..4370
                     /label=S278E
                     /ApEinfo_fwdcolor=#8ed5fd
                     /ApEinfo_revcolor=#8ed5fd
                     /ApEinfo_graphicformat=arrow_data {{0 1 2 0 0 -1} {} 0}
                     width 5 offset 0
     misc_feature    2735..2746
                     /label=MCS (BamHI, EcoRI, XhoI, NotI)(1)
                     /ApEinfo_label=MCS (BamHI, EcoRI, XhoI, NotI)
                     /ApEinfo_fwdcolor=#800080
                     /ApEinfo_revcolor=green
                     /ApEinfo_graphicformat=arrow_data {{0 1 2 0 0 -1} {} 0}
                     width 5 offset 0
     misc_feature    4404..4406
                     /label=S290E
                     /ApEinfo_fwdcolor=#8ed5fd
                     /ApEinfo_revcolor=#8ed5fd
                     /ApEinfo_graphicformat=arrow_data {{0 1 2 0 0 -1} {} 0}
                     width 5 offset 0
     misc_feature    1147..1391
                     /label=CMV IE (enhancer)
                     /ApEinfo_fwdcolor=#7ffe07
                     /ApEinfo_revcolor=green
                     /ApEinfo_graphicformat=arrow_data {{0 1 2 0 0 -1} {} 0}
                     width 5 offset 0
     misc_feature    4458..4460
                     /label=S308E
                     /ApEinfo_fwdcolor=#8ed5fd
                     /ApEinfo_revcolor=#8ed5fd
                     /ApEinfo_graphicformat=arrow_data {{0 1 2 0 0 -1} {} 0}
                     width 5 offset 0
     misc_feature    8438..9298
                     /label=Ampicillin resistance gene
                     /ApEinfo_fwdcolor=cyan
                     /ApEinfo_revcolor=green
                     /ApEinfo_graphicformat=arrow_data {{0 1 2 0 0 -1} {} 0}
                     width 5 offset 0
     misc_feature    4482..4484
                     /label=Y316E
                     /ApEinfo_fwdcolor=#8ed5fd
                     /ApEinfo_revcolor=#8ed5fd
                     /ApEinfo_graphicformat=arrow_data {{0 1 2 0 0 -1} {} 0}
                     width 5 offset 0
     misc_feature    5256..5263
                     /label=MCS (BamHI, EcoRI, XhoI, NotI)(2)
                     /ApEinfo_label=MCS (BamHI, EcoRI, XhoI, NotI)
                     /ApEinfo_fwdcolor=#800080
                     /ApEinfo_revcolor=green
                     /ApEinfo_graphicformat=arrow_data {{0 1 2 0 0 -1} {} 0}
                     width 5 offset 0
     misc_feature    5049..5051
                     /label=S505E
                     /ApEinfo_fwdcolor=#8ed5fd
                     /ApEinfo_revcolor=#8ed5fd
                     /ApEinfo_graphicformat=arrow_data {{0 1 2 0 0 -1} {} 0}
                     width 5 offset 0
     misc_feature    5273..5882
                     /label=IRES sequence from ECMV
                     /ApEinfo_fwdcolor=#0f7ffe
                     /ApEinfo_revcolor=green
                     /ApEinfo_graphicformat=arrow_data {{0 1 2 0 0 -1} {} 0}
                     width 5 offset 0
     misc_feature    5884..6483
                     /label=puromycin-N-acetyl-transferase
                     /ApEinfo_fwdcolor=#21fe80
                     /ApEinfo_revcolor=green
                     /ApEinfo_graphicformat=arrow_data {{0 1 2 0 0 -1} {} 0}
                     width 5 offset 0
     misc_feature    6516..6740
                     /label=polyA_signal_sequence
                     /ApEinfo_fwdcolor=#fc8008
                     /ApEinfo_revcolor=green
                     /ApEinfo_graphicformat=arrow_data {{0 1 2 0 0 -1} {} 0}
                     width 5 offset 0
     misc_feature    6960..7201
                     /label=PiggyBac
                     3'ÃÂÃÂÃÂÃÂÃÂÃÂÃÂÃÂÃÂÃÂÃÂÃÂÃÂÃÂ
                     ÃÂÃÂÃÂÃÂÃÂÃÂÃÂÃÂÃ
                     /ApEinfo_fwdcolor=#fb0106
                     /ApEinfo_revcolor=green
                     /ApEinfo_graphicformat=arrow_data {{0 1 2 0 0 -1} {} 0}
                     width 5 offset 0
     misc_feature    2796..3512
                     /label=mEGFP
                     /ApEinfo_fwdcolor=#acf999
                     /ApEinfo_revcolor=#acf999
                     /ApEinfo_graphicformat=arrow_data {{0 1 2 0 0 -1} {} 0}
                     width 5 offset 0
     misc_feature    3555..3557
                     /label=S7E
                     /ApEinfo_fwdcolor=#8ed5fd
                     /ApEinfo_revcolor=#8ed5fd
                     /ApEinfo_graphicformat=arrow_data {{0 1 2 0 0 -1} {} 0}
                     width 5 offset 0
     misc_feature    3573..3575
                     /label=S13E
                     /ApEinfo_fwdcolor=#8ed5fd
                     /ApEinfo_revcolor=#8ed5fd
                     /ApEinfo_graphicformat=arrow_data {{0 1 2 0 0 -1} {} 0}
                     width 5 offset 0
     misc_feature    3594..3596
                     /label=Y20E
                     /ApEinfo_fwdcolor=#8ed5fd
                     /ApEinfo_revcolor=#8ed5fd
                     /ApEinfo_graphicformat=arrow_data {{0 1 2 0 0 -1} {} 0}
                     width 5 offset 0
     misc_feature    3666..3668
                     /label=S44E
                     /ApEinfo_fwdcolor=#8ed5fd
                     /ApEinfo_revcolor=#8ed5fd
                     /ApEinfo_graphicformat=arrow_data {{0 1 2 0 0 -1} {} 0}
                     width 5 offset 0
     misc_feature    3960..3962
                     /label=S142E
                     /ApEinfo_fwdcolor=#8ed5fd
                     /ApEinfo_revcolor=#8ed5fd
                     /ApEinfo_graphicformat=arrow_data {{0 1 2 0 0 -1} {} 0}
                     width 5 offset 0
     misc_feature    3984..3986
                     /label=S150E
                     /ApEinfo_fwdcolor=#8ed5fd
                     /ApEinfo_revcolor=#8ed5fd
                     /ApEinfo_graphicformat=arrow_data {{0 1 2 0 0 -1} {} 0}
                     width 5 offset 0
     misc_feature    4041..4043
                     /label=S169E
                     /ApEinfo_fwdcolor=#8ed5fd
                     /ApEinfo_revcolor=#8ed5fd
                     /ApEinfo_graphicformat=arrow_data {{0 1 2 0 0 -1} {} 0}
                     width 5 offset 0
     misc_feature    4050..4052
                     /label=Y172E
                     /ApEinfo_fwdcolor=#8ed5fd
                     /ApEinfo_revcolor=#8ed5fd
                     /ApEinfo_graphicformat=arrow_data {{0 1 2 0 0 -1} {} 0}
                     width 5 offset 0
     misc_feature    4071..4073
                     /label=T179E
                     /ApEinfo_fwdcolor=#8ed5fd
                     /ApEinfo_revcolor=#8ed5fd
                     /ApEinfo_graphicformat=arrow_data {{0 1 2 0 0 -1} {} 0}
                     width 5 offset 0
     misc_feature    4152..4154
                     /label=S206E
                     /ApEinfo_fwdcolor=#8ed5fd
                     /ApEinfo_revcolor=#8ed5fd
                     /ApEinfo_graphicformat=arrow_data {{0 1 2 0 0 -1} {} 0}
                     width 5 offset 0
     misc_feature    4284..4286
                     /label=T250E
                     /ApEinfo_fwdcolor=#8ed5fd
                     /ApEinfo_revcolor=#8ed5fd
                     /ApEinfo_graphicformat=arrow_data {{0 1 2 0 0 -1} {} 0}
                     width 5 offset 0
     misc_feature    4311..4313
                     /label=S259E
                     /ApEinfo_fwdcolor=#8ed5fd
                     /ApEinfo_revcolor=#8ed5fd
                     /ApEinfo_graphicformat=arrow_data {{0 1 2 0 0 -1} {} 0}
                     width 5 offset 0
     misc_feature    4344..4346
                     /label=T270E
                     /ApEinfo_fwdcolor=#8ed5fd
                     /ApEinfo_revcolor=#8ed5fd
                     /ApEinfo_graphicformat=arrow_data {{0 1 2 0 0 -1} {} 0}
                     width 5 offset 0
     misc_feature    4356..4358
                     /label=T274E
                     /ApEinfo_fwdcolor=#8ed5fd
                     /ApEinfo_revcolor=#8ed5fd
                     /ApEinfo_graphicformat=arrow_data {{0 1 2 0 0 -1} {} 0}
                     width 5 offset 0
     misc_feature    4377..4379
                     /label=S281E
                     /ApEinfo_fwdcolor=#8ed5fd
                     /ApEinfo_revcolor=#8ed5fd
                     /ApEinfo_graphicformat=arrow_data {{0 1 2 0 0 -1} {} 0}
                     width 5 offset 0
     misc_feature    4398..4400
                     /label=S288E
                     /ApEinfo_fwdcolor=#8ed5fd
                     /ApEinfo_revcolor=#8ed5fd
                     /ApEinfo_graphicformat=arrow_data {{0 1 2 0 0 -1} {} 0}
                     width 5 offset 0
     misc_feature    4443..4445
                     /label=S303E
                     /ApEinfo_fwdcolor=#8ed5fd
                     /ApEinfo_revcolor=#8ed5fd
                     /ApEinfo_graphicformat=arrow_data {{0 1 2 0 0 -1} {} 0}
                     width 5 offset 0
     misc_feature    4452..4454
                     /label=T306E
                     /ApEinfo_fwdcolor=#8ed5fd
                     /ApEinfo_revcolor=#8ed5fd
                     /ApEinfo_graphicformat=arrow_data {{0 1 2 0 0 -1} {} 0}
                     width 5 offset 0
     misc_feature    4473..4475
                     /label=S313E
                     /ApEinfo_fwdcolor=#8ed5fd
                     /ApEinfo_revcolor=#8ed5fd
                     /ApEinfo_graphicformat=arrow_data {{0 1 2 0 0 -1} {} 0}
                     width 5 offset 0
     misc_feature    4479..4481
                     /label=T315E
                     /ApEinfo_fwdcolor=#8ed5fd
                     /ApEinfo_revcolor=#8ed5fd
                     /ApEinfo_graphicformat=arrow_data {{0 1 2 0 0 -1} {} 0}
                     width 5 offset 0
     misc_feature    4566..4568
                     /label=S344E
                     /ApEinfo_fwdcolor=#8ed5fd
                     /ApEinfo_revcolor=#8ed5fd
                     /ApEinfo_graphicformat=arrow_data {{0 1 2 0 0 -1} {} 0}
                     width 5 offset 0
     misc_feature    4590..4592
                     /label=T352E
                     /ApEinfo_fwdcolor=#8ed5fd
                     /ApEinfo_revcolor=#8ed5fd
                     /ApEinfo_graphicformat=arrow_data {{0 1 2 0 0 -1} {} 0}
                     width 5 offset 0
ORIGIN
        1 CTAAATTGTA AGCGTTAATA TTTTGTTAAA ATTCGCGTTA AATTTTTGTT AAATCAGCTC
       61 ATTTTTTAAC CAATAGGCCG AAATCGGCAA AATCCCTTAT AAATCAAAAG AATAGACCGA
      121 GATAGGGTTG AGTGTTGTTC CAGTTTGGAA CAAGAGTCCA CTATTAAAGA ACGTGGACTC
      181 CAACGTCAAA GGNNNNNNNN NNNNNNNNNN NNNNNNNNNN NNNNNNNNNN NNNNNNNNNN
      241 NTNNNNNNNN NNNNNNNNNN NNNNNNNNNN NNNNNNNNNN NNNNNNNNNN NNNNNNNNNN
      301 NNNNNNNNNN NNNNNNNNNN NNNNNNNNNN NNNGNNNNNN NNNNNNNNNN NNNNNNNNNN
      361 NNNNNNNNNN NNNNNNNNNN NNNNNNNNNN NNNNNNNNNN NNNNNNNNNN NNNNNNNNNN
      421 NNNNNNNNNN NNNNNNNNNN NNNNNNNNNN NNNNNNNNCC CATTCGCCAT TCAGGCTGCG
      481 CAACTGTTGG GAAGGGCGAT CGGTGCGGGC CTCTTCGCTA TTACGCCAGC TGGCGAAAGG
      541 GGGATGTGCT GCAAGGCGAT TAAGTTGGGT AACGCCAGGG TTTTCCCAGT CACGACGTTG
      601 TAAAACGACG GCCAGTGAGC GCGCGTAATA CGACTCACTA TAGGGCGAAT TGGGGCGCGC
      661 CATTCTAGAT TAACCCTAGA AAGATAGTCT GCGTAAAATT GACGCATGCA TTCTTGAAAT
      721 ATTGCTCTCT CTTTCTAAAT AGCGCGAATC CGTCGCTGTG CATTTAGGAC ATCTCAGTCG
      781 CCGCTTGGAG CTCCCGTGAG GCGTGCTTGT CAATGCGGTA AGTGTCACTG ATTTTGAACT
      841 ATAACGACCG CGTGAGTCAA AATGACGCAT GATTATCTTT TACGTGACTT TTAAGATTTA
      901 ACTCATACGA TAATTATATT GTTATTTCAT GTTCTACTTA CGTGATAACT TATTATATAT
      961 ATATTTTCTT GTTATAGATA TCAACTAGAA TGCTAGCATG GGCCCATCTC GACATTGATT
     1021 ATTGACTAGT TATTAATAGT AATCAATTAC GGGGTCATTA GTTCATAGCC CATATATGGA
     1081 GTTCCGCGTT ACATAACTTA CGGTAAATGG CCCGCCTGGC TGACCGCCCA ACGACCCCCG
     1141 CCCATTGACG TCAATAATGA CGTATGTTCC CATAGTAACG CCAATAGGGA CTTTCCATTG
     1201 ACGTCAATGG GTGGACTATT TACGGTAAAC TGCCCACTTG GCAGTACATC AAGTGTATCA
     1261 TATGCCAAGT ACGCCCCCTA TTGACGTCAA TGACGGTAAA TGGCCCGCCT GGCATTATGC
     1321 CCAGTACATG ACCTTATGGG ACTTTCCTAC TTGGCAGTAC ATCTACGTAT TAGTCATCGC
     1381 TATTACCATG GGTCGAGGTG AGCCCCACGT TCTGCTTCAC TCTCCCCATC TCCCCCCCCT
     1441 CCCCACCCCC AATTTTGTAT TTATTTATTT TTTAATTATT TTGTGCAGCG ATGGGGGCGG
     1501 GGGGGGGGGG GGCGCGCGCC AGGCGGGGCG GGGCGGGGCG AGGGGCGGGG CGGGGCGAGG
     1561 CGGAGAGGTG CGGCGGCAGC CAATCAGAGC GGCGCGCTCC GAAAGTTTCC TTTTATGGCG
     1621 AGGCGGCGGC GGCGGCGGCC CTATAAAAAG CGAAGCGCGC GGCGGGCGGG AGTCGCTGCG
     1681 TTGCCTTCGC CCCGTGCCCC GCTCCGCGCC GCCTCGCGCC GCCCGCCCCG GCTCTGACTG
     1741 ACCGCGTTAC TCCCACAGGT GAGCGGGCGG GACGGCCCTT CTCCTCCGGG CTGTAATTAG
     1801 CGCTTGGTTT AATGACGGCT CGTTTCTTTT CTGTGGCTGC GTGAAAGCCT TAAAGGGCTC
     1861 CGGGAGGGCC CTTTGTGCGG GGGGGAGCGG CTCGGGGGGT GCGTGCGTGT GTGTGTGCGT
     1921 GGGGAGCGCC GCGTGCGGCC CGCGCTGCCC GGCGGCTGTG AGCGCTGCGG GCGCGGCGCG
     1981 GGGCTTTGTG CGCTCCGCGT GTGCGCGAGG GGAGCGCGGC CGGGGGCGGT GCCCCGCGGT
     2041 GCGGGGGGGC TGCGAGGGGA ACAAAGGCTG CGTGCGGGGT GTGTGCGTGG GGGGGTGAGC
     2101 AGGGGGTGTG GGCGCGGCGG TCGGGCTGTA ACCCCCCCCT GCACCCCCCT CCCCGAGTTG
     2161 CTGAGCACGG CCCGGCTTCG GGTGCGGGGC TCCGTGCGGG GCGTGGCGCG GGGCTCGCCG
     2221 TGCCGGGCGG GGGGTGGCGG CAGGTGGGGG TGCCGGGCGG GGCGGGGCCG CCTCGGGCCG
     2281 GGGAGGGCTC GGGGGAGGGG CGCGGCGGCC CCGGAGCGCC GGCGGCTGTC GAGGCGCGGC
     2341 GAGCCGCAGC CATTGCCTTT TATGGTAATC GTGCGAGAGG GCGCAGGGAC TTCCTTTGTC
     2401 CCAAATCTGT GCGGAGCCGA AATCTGGGAG GCGCCGCCGC ACCCCCTCTA GCGGGCGCGG
     2461 GGCGAAGCGG TGCGGCGCCG GCAGGAAGGA AATGGGCGGG GAGGGCCTTC GTGCGTCGCC
     2521 GCGCCGCCGT CCCCTTCTCC CTCTCCAGCC TCGGGGCTGT CCGCGGGGGG ACGGCTGCCT
     2581 TCGGGGGGGA CGGGGCAGGG CGGGGTTCGG CTTCTGGCGT GTGACCGGCG GCTCTAGAGC
     2641 CTCTGCTAAC CATGTTCATG CCTTCTTCTT TTTCCTACAG CTCCTGGGCA ACGTGCTGGT
     2701 TATTGTGCTG TCTCATCATT TTGGCAAAGA ATTGGGATCC GAATTCCTCG AGCTCAAGCT
     2761 TCGAATTCTG CAGTCGACGG TACCGGCGCG CCAGCATGGT GAGCAAGGGC GAGGAGCTGT
     2821 TCACCGGGGT GGTGCCCATC CTGGTCGAGC TGGACGGCGA CGTAAACGGC CACAAGTTCA
     2881 GCGTGTCCGG CGAGGGCGAG GGCGATGCCA CCTACGGCAA GCTGACCCTG AAGTTCATCT
     2941 GCACCACCGG CAAGCTGCCC GTGCCCTGGC CCACCCTCGT GACCACCCTG ACCTACGGCG
     3001 TGCAGTGCTT CAGCCGCTAC CCCGACCACA TGAAGCAGCA CGACTTCTTC AAGTCCGCCA
     3061 TGCCCGAAGG CTACGTCCAG GAGCGCACCA TCTTCTTCAA GGACGACGGC AACTACAAGA
     3121 CCCGCGCCGA GGTGAAGTTC GAGGGCGACA CCCTGGTGAA CCGCATCGAG CTGAAGGGCA
     3181 TCGACTTCAA GGAGGACGGC AACATCCTGG GGCACAAGCT GGAGTACAAC TACAACAGCC
     3241 ACAACGTCTA TATCATGGCC GACAAGCAGA AGAACGGCAT CAAGGTGAAC TTCAAGATCC
     3301 GCCACAACAT CGAGGACGGC AGCGTGCAGC TCGCCGACCA CTACCAGCAG AACACCCCCA
     3361 TCGGCGACGG CCCCGTGCTG CTGCCCGACA ACCACTACCT GAGCACCCAG TCCAAGCTGA
     3421 GCAAAGACCC CAACGAGAAG CGCGATCACA TGGTCCTGCT GGAGTTCGTG ACCGCCGCCG
     3481 GGATCACTCT CGGCATGGAC GAGCTGTACA AGTCTGGCGG CGGTGGTTCT ACTAGTATGG
     3541 CGGCCCCCCG CCCGGAACCC GCGATCTCCG TTGAAGTCGA AGCTCCGGCT TTTGAAGCCC
     3601 CGCAGAAGAA GTTCGGCCCT GTGGTGGCCC CAAAGCCCAA AGTGAATCCC TTCCGGCCCG
     3661 GGGACGAAGA GCCTCCCCCG GCACCCGGGG CCCAGCGCGC ACAGATGGGC CGGGTGGGCG
     3721 AGATTCCCCC GCCGCCCCCG GAAGACTTTC CCCTGCCTCC ACCTCCCCTT GCTGGGGATG
     3781 GCGACGATGC AGAGGGTGCT CTGGGAGGTG CCTTCCCGCC GCCCCCTCCC CCGATCGAGG
     3841 AATCATTTCC CCCTGCGCCT CTGGAGGAGG AGATCTTCCC TGAACCGCCG CCTCCTCCGG
     3901 AGGAGGAGGG AGGGCCTGAG GCCCCCATAC CGCCCCCACC ACAGCCCAGG GAGAAGGTGG
     3961 AAGAAATTGA TTTGGAGATC GACGAACTGT CCTCACTGCT GGATGACATG ACCAAGAATG
     4021 ATCCTTTCAA AGCCCGGGTG GAAGAAGGAG AAGTGCCCCC ACCAGTGGCC GAACCATTCA
     4081 GTTCCAAGTC CAGTACCAAG CCTGCAGCCG GGGGCACAGC ACCCCTGCCT CCTTGGAAGG
     4141 AACCTTCCAG CGAACAGCCT CTGCCCCAGG TTCCGGCTCC GGCTCAGAGC CAGACACAGT
     4201 TCCATGTTCA GCCCCAGCCC CAGCCCAAGC CTCAGGTCCA ACTCCATGTC CAGTCCCAGA
     4261 CCCAGCCTGT GTCTTTGGCT AACGAACAGC CCCGAGGGCC CCCAGCCGAA GAACCGGCTC
     4321 CAGCCCCTAA GTTTGAACCA GTGGAACCTA AGTTTGAACC TGTGGCTGAA AAGTTCGAAC
     4381 CTGGAGCCCC AGGTGGAGAA GGGGAACAAC CAAATCAAAA ATTGGGGCAC CCCGAAGCTC
     4441 TTGAAGCTGG CGAAGGCGAA CCTCAACCTC CCGAATTCGA AGAAGCCCAG CAGAGGGAGA
     4501 AGCCCCGAGT GCAGGAGAAG CAGCACCCCG TGCCCCCACC GGCTCAGAAC CAAAACCAGG
     4561 TGCGCGAACC TGGGGCCCCA GGGCCCCTGG AACTGAAGGA GGTGGAGGAG CTGGAGCAGC
     4621 TGACCCAGCA GCTAATGCAG GACATGGAGC ATCCTCAGAG GCAGAATGTG GCTGTCAACG
     4681 AACTCTGCGG CCGATGCCAT CAACCCCTGG CCCGGGCGCA GCCAGCCGTC CGCGCTCTAG
     4741 GGCAGCTGTT CCACATCGCC TGCTTCACCT GCCACCAGTG TGCGCAGCAG CTCCAGGGCC
     4801 AGCAGTTCTA CAGTCTGGAG GGGGCGCCGT ACTGCGAGGG CTGTTACACT GACACCCTGG
     4861 AGAAGTGTAA CACCTGCGGG GAGCCCATCA CTGACCGCAT GCTGAGGGCC ACGGGCAAGG
     4921 CCTATCACCC GCACTGCTTC ACCTGTGTGG TCTGCGCCCG CCCCCTGGAG GGCACCTCCT
     4981 TCATCGTGGA CCAGGCCAAC CGGCCCCACT GTGTCCCCGA CTACCACAAG CAGTACGCCC
     5041 CGAGGTGCGA AGTCTGCTCT GAGCCCATCA TGCCTGAGCC TGGCCGAGAT GAGACTGTGC
     5101 GAGTGGTCGC CCTGGACAAG AACTTCCACA TGAAGTGTTA CAAGTGTGAG GACTGCGGGA
     5161 AGCCCCTGTC GATTGAGGCA GATGACAATG GCTGCTTCCC CCTGGACGGT CACGTGCTCT
     5221 GTCGGAAGTG CCACACTGCT AGAGCCCAGA CCTGAGCGGC CGCTCTAGAG TCAACTAACT
     5281 TAAGCTAGCA ACGGTTTCCC TCTAGCGGGA TCAATTCCGC CCCCCCCCCC TAACGTTACT
     5341 GGCCGAAGCC GCTTGGAATA AGGCCGGTGT GCGTTTGTCT ATATGTTATT TTCCACCATA
     5401 TTGCCGTCTT TTGGCAATGT GAGGGCCCGG AAACCTGGCC CTGTCTTCTT GACGAGCATT
     5461 CCTAGGGGTC TTTCCCCTCT CGCCAAAGGA ATGCAAGGTC TGTTGAATGT CGTGAAGGAA
     5521 GCAGTTCCTC TGGAAGCTTC TTGAAGACAA ACAACGTCTG TAGCGACCCT TTGCAGGCAG
     5581 CGGAACCCCC CACCTGGCGA CAGGTGCCTC TGCGGCCAAA AGCCACGTGT ATAAGATACA
     5641 CCTGCAAAGG CGGCACAACC CCAGTGCCAC GTTGTGAGTT GGATAGTTGT GGAAAGAGTC
     5701 AAATGGCTCT CCTCAAGCGT ATTCAACAAG GGGCTGAAGG ATGCCCAGAA GGTACCCCAT
     5761 TGTATGGGAT CTGATCTGGG GCCTCGGTGC ACATGCTTTA CATGTGTTTA GTCGAGGTTA
     5821 AAAAACGTCT AGGCCCCCCG AACCACGGGG ACGTGGTTTT CCTTTGAAAA ACACGATAAT
     5881 ACCATGACCG AGTACAAGCC CACGGTGCGC CTCGCCACCC GCGACGACGT CCCCAGGGCC
     5941 GTACGCACCC TCGCCGCCGC GTTCGCCGAC TACCCCGCCA CGCGCCACAC CGTCGATCCG
     6001 GACCGCCACA TCGAGCGGGT CACCGAGCTG CAAGAACTCT TCCTCACGCG CGTCGGGCTC
     6061 GACATCGGCA AGGTGTGGGT CGCGGACGAC GGCGCCGCGG TGGCGGTCTG GACCACGCCG
     6121 GAGAGCGTCG AAGCGGGGGC GGTGTTCGCC GAGATCGGCC CGCGCATGGC CGAGTTGAGC
     6181 GGTTCCCGGC TGGCCGCGCA GCAACAGATG GAAGGCCTCC TGGCGCCGCA CCGGCCCAAG
     6241 GAGCCCGCGT GGTTCCTGGC CACCGTCGGC GTCTCGCCCG ACCACCAGGG CAAGGGTCTG
     6301 GGCAGCGCCG TCGTGCTCCC CGGAGTGGAG GCGGCCGAGC GCGCCGGGGT GCCCGCCTTC
     6361 CTGGAGACCT CCGCGCCCCG CAACCTCCCC TTCTACGAGC GGCTCGGCTT CACCGTCACC
     6421 GCCGACGTCG AGTGCCCGAA GGACCGCGCG ACCTGGTGCA TGACCCGCAA GCCCGGTGCC
     6481 TGATCGATGA TCTAGAGCTC GCTGATCAGC CTCGACTGTG CCTTCTAGTT GCCAGCCATC
     6541 TGTTGTTTGC CCCTCCCCCG TGCCTTCCTT GACCCTGGAA GGTGCCACTC CCACTGTCCT
     6601 TTCCTAATAA AATGAGGAAA TTGCATCGCA TTGTCTGAGT AGGTGTCATT CTATTCTGGG
     6661 GGGTGGGGTG GGGCAGGACA GCAAGGGGGA GGATTGGGAA GACAATAGCA GGCATGCTGG
     6721 GGATGCGGTG GGCTCTATGG CTTCTGAGGC GGAAAGAACC TGCAGCCCAA GCTTGGCGTA
     6781 ATCATGGTCA TAGCTGTTTC CTGTGTGAAA TTGTTATCCG CTCACAATTC CACACAACAT
     6841 ACGAGCCGGA AGCATAAAGT GTAAAGCCTG GGGTGCCTAA TGAGTGAGCT AACTCACATT
     6901 AATTGCGTTG CGCTCACTGC CCGCTTTCCA GTCGGGAAAC CTGTCGTGCC AGCGGATCTT
     6961 AAAAGTTTTG TTACTTTATA GAAGAAATTT TGAGTTTTTG TTTTTTTTTA ATAAATAAAT
     7021 AAACATAAAT AAATTGTTTG TTGAATTTAT TATTAGTATG TAAGTGTAAA TATAATAAAA
     7081 CTTAATATCT ATTCAAATTA ATAAATAAAC CTCGATATAC AGACCGATAA AACACATGCG
     7141 TCAATTTTAC GCATGATTAT CTTTAACGTA CGTCACAATA TGATTATCTT TCTAGGGTTA
     7201 ATCTAGTATA CGCGTTTAAT TAATCCAGCT TTTGTTCCCT TTAGTGAGGG TTAATTGCGC
     7261 GCTTGGCGTA ATCATGGTCA TAGCTGTTTC CTGTGTGAAA TTGTTATCCG CTCACAATTC
     7321 CACACAACAT ACGAGCCGGA AGCATAAAGT GTAAAGCCTG GGGTGCCTAA TGAGTGAGCT
     7381 AACTCACATT AATTGCGTTG CGCTCACTGC CCGCTTTCCA GTCGGGAAAC CTGTCGTGCC
     7441 AGCTGCATTA ATGAATCGGC CAACGCGCGG GGAGAGGCGG TTTGCGTATT GGGCGCTCTT
     7501 CCGCTTCCTC GCTCACTGAC TCGCTGCGCT CGGTCGTTCG GCTGCGGCGA GCGGTATCAG
     7561 CTCACTCAAA GGCGGTAATA CGGTTATCCA CAGAATCAGG GGATAACGCA GGAAAGAACA
     7621 TGTGAGCAAA AGGCCAGCAA AAGGCCAGGA ACCGTAAAAA GGCCGCGTTG CTGGCGTTTT
     7681 TCCATAGGCT CCGCCCCCCT GACGAGCATC ACAAAAATCG ACGCTCAAGT CAGAGGTGGC
     7741 GAAACCCGAC AGGACTATAA AGATACCAGG CGTTTCCCCC TGGAAGCTCC CTCGTGCGCT
     7801 CTCCTGTTCC GACCCTGCCG CTTACCGGAT ACCTGTCCGC CTTTCTCCCT TCGGGAAGCG
     7861 TGGCGCTTTC TCATAGCTCA CGCTGTAGGT ATCTCAGTTC GGTGTAGGTC GTTCGCTCCA
     7921 AGCTGGGCTG TGTGCACGAA CCCCCCGTTC AGCCCGACCG CTGCGCCTTA TCCGGTAACT
     7981 ATCGTCTTGA GTCCAACCCG GTAAGACACG ACTTATCGCC ACTGGCAGCA GCCACTGGTA
     8041 ACAGGATTAG CAGAGCGAGG TATGTAGGCG GTGCTACAGA GTTCTTGAAG TGGTGGCCTA
     8101 ACTACGGCTA CACTAGAAGG ACAGTATTTG GTATCTGCGC TCTGCTGAAG CCAGTTACCT
     8161 TCGGAAAAAG AGTTGGTAGC TCTTGATCCG GCAAACAAAC CACCGCTGGT AGCGGTGGTT
     8221 TTTTTGTTTG CAAGCAGCAG ATTACGCGCA GAAAAAAAGG ATCTCAAGAA GATCCTTTGA
     8281 TCTTTTCTAC GGGGTCTGAC GCTCAGTGGA ACGAAAACTC ACGTTAAGGG ATTTTGGTCA
     8341 TGAGATTATC AAAAAGGATC TTCACCTAGA TCCTTTTAAA TTAAAAATGA AGTTTTAAAT
     8401 CAATCTAAAG TATATATGAG TAAACTTGGT CTGACAGTTA CCAATGCTTA ATCAGTGAGG
     8461 CACCTATCTC AGCGATCTGT CTATTTCGTT CATCCATAGT TGCCTGACTC CCCGTCGTGT
     8521 AGATAACTAC GATACGGGAG GGCTTACCAT CTGGCCCCAG TGCTGCAATG ATACCGCGAG
     8581 ACCCACGCTC ACCGGCTCCA GATTTATCAG CAATAAACCA GCCAGCCGGA AGGGCCGAGC
     8641 GCAGAAGTGG TCCTGCAACT TTATCCGCCT CCATCCAGTC TATTAATTGT TGCCGGGAAG
     8701 CTAGAGTAAG TAGTTCGCCA GTTAATAGTT TGCGCAACGT TGTTGCCATT GCTACAGGCA
     8761 TCGTGGTGTC ACGCTCGTCG TTTGGTATGG CTTCATTCAG CTCCGGTTCC CAACGATCAA
     8821 GGCGAGTTAC ATGATCCCCC ATGTTGTGCA AAAAAGCGGT TAGCTCCTTC GGTCCTCCGA
     8881 TCGTTGTCAG AAGTAAGTTG GCCGCAGTGT TATCACTCAT GGTTATGGCA GCACTGCATA
     8941 ATTCTCTTAC TGTCATGCCA TCCGTAAGAT GCTTTTCTGT GACTGGTGAG TACTCAACCA
     9001 AGTCATTCTG AGAATAGTGT ATGCGGCGAC CGAGTTGCTC TTGCCCGGCG TCAATACGGG
     9061 ATAATACCGC GCCACATAGC AGAACTTTAA AAGTGCTCAT CATTGGAAAA CGTTCTTCGG
     9121 GGCGAAAACT CTCAAGGATC TTACCGCTGT TGAGATCCAG TTCGATGTAA CCCACTCGTG
     9181 CACCCAACTG ATCTTCAGCA TCTTTTACTT TCACCAGCGT TTCTGGGTGA GCAAAAACAG
     9241 GAAGGCAAAA TGCCGCAAAA AAGGGAATAA GGGCGACACG GAAATGTTGA ATACTCATAC
     9301 TCTTCCTTTT TCAATATTAT TGAAGCATTT ATCAGGGTTA TTGTCTCATG AGCGGATACA
     9361 TATTTGAATG TATTTAGAAA AATAAACAAA TAGGGGTTCC GCGCACATTT CCCCGAAAAG
     9421 TGCCAC     
//
