# Supplementary material for: A nano-liquid hub integrating growth and immune-evasion signaling to promote cell survival
Source: bioRxiv preprint, doi:10.1101/2021.12.30.474523, version 5 (2026-03-18)
Supplement: Supplementary data S1 [file 474523_file08.zip › DataS1_DNAfiles/034_pPBpuro-mEGFP-SG-Zyxin-PhoMinus.gb]

LOCUS       pPBpuro_mEGFP_SG        9426 bp ds-DNA     linear       14-DEC-2020
DEFINITION  .
ACCESSION   
VERSION     
SOURCE      .
  ORGANISM  .
COMMENT     
COMMENT     
COMMENT     ApEinfo:methylated:1
FEATURES             Location/Qualifiers
     misc_feature    3513..3530
                     /label=SG
                     /ApEinfo_fwdcolor=#aefcff
                     /ApEinfo_revcolor=#aefcff
                     /ApEinfo_graphicformat=arrow_data {{0 1 2 0 0 -1} {} 0}
                     width 5 offset 0
     misc_feature    3537..5255
                     /label=human Zyxin (NM_001010972.1)
                     /ApEinfo_fwdcolor=#ffa3b6
                     /ApEinfo_revcolor=#ffa3b6
                     /ApEinfo_graphicformat=arrow_data {{0 1 2 0 0 -1} {} 0}
                     width 5 offset 0
     misc_feature    4368..4370
                     /label=S278A
                     /ApEinfo_fwdcolor=#f7f097
                     /ApEinfo_revcolor=#f7f097
                     /ApEinfo_graphicformat=arrow_data {{0 1 2 0 0 -1} {} 0}
                     width 5 offset 0
     misc_feature    3..459
                     /label=f1 origin
                     /ApEinfo_fwdcolor=cyan
                     /ApEinfo_revcolor=green
                     /ApEinfo_graphicformat=arrow_data {{0 1 2 0 0 -1} {} 0}
                     width 5 offset 0
     misc_feature    3555..3557
                     /label=S7A
                     /ApEinfo_fwdcolor=#f7f097
                     /ApEinfo_revcolor=#f7f097
                     /ApEinfo_graphicformat=arrow_data {{0 1 2 0 0 -1} {} 0}
                     width 5 offset 0
     misc_feature    4377..4379
                     /label=S281A
                     /ApEinfo_fwdcolor=#f7f097
                     /ApEinfo_revcolor=#f7f097
                     /ApEinfo_graphicformat=arrow_data {{0 1 2 0 0 -1} {} 0}
                     width 5 offset 0
     misc_feature    2753..2784
                     /label=MCS
                     /ApEinfo_fwdcolor=#ffff66
                     /ApEinfo_revcolor=#ffff66
                     /ApEinfo_graphicformat=arrow_data {{0 1 2 0 0 -1} {} 0}
                     width 5 offset 0
     misc_feature    4356..4358
                     /label=T274A
                     /ApEinfo_fwdcolor=#f7f097
                     /ApEinfo_revcolor=#f7f097
                     /ApEinfo_graphicformat=arrow_data {{0 1 2 0 0 -1} {} 0}
                     width 5 offset 0
     misc_feature    7697..8137
                     /label=Col E1 origin
                     /ApEinfo_fwdcolor=cyan
                     /ApEinfo_revcolor=green
                     /ApEinfo_graphicformat=arrow_data {{0 1 2 0 0 -1} {} 0}
                     width 5 offset 0
     misc_feature    3573..3575
                     /label=S13A
                     /ApEinfo_fwdcolor=#f7f097
                     /ApEinfo_revcolor=#f7f097
                     /ApEinfo_graphicformat=arrow_data {{0 1 2 0 0 -1} {} 0}
                     width 5 offset 0
     misc_feature    4398..4400
                     /label=S288A
                     /ApEinfo_fwdcolor=#f7f097
                     /ApEinfo_revcolor=#f7f097
                     /ApEinfo_graphicformat=arrow_data {{0 1 2 0 0 -1} {} 0}
                     width 5 offset 0
     misc_feature    3414..3416
                     /label=A206K monomeric mutation
                     /ApEinfo_fwdcolor=#9ab1ff
                     /ApEinfo_revcolor=#9ab1ff
                     /ApEinfo_graphicformat=arrow_data {{0 1 2 0 0 -1} {} 0}
                     width 5 offset 0
     misc_feature    3594..3596
                     /label=Y20F
                     /ApEinfo_fwdcolor=#f7f097
                     /ApEinfo_revcolor=#f7f097
                     /ApEinfo_graphicformat=arrow_data {{0 1 2 0 0 -1} {} 0}
                     width 5 offset 0
     misc_feature    4443..4445
                     /label=S303A
                     /ApEinfo_fwdcolor=#f7f097
                     /ApEinfo_revcolor=#f7f097
                     /ApEinfo_graphicformat=arrow_data {{0 1 2 0 0 -1} {} 0}
                     width 5 offset 0
     misc_feature    670..983
                     /label=PiggyBac 5' terminal repeat (complement)
                     /ApEinfo_fwdcolor=#fb0106
                     /ApEinfo_revcolor=green
                     /ApEinfo_graphicformat=arrow_data {{0 1 2 0 0 -1} {} 0}
                     width 5 offset 0
     misc_feature    3666..3668
                     /label=S44A
                     /ApEinfo_fwdcolor=#f7f097
                     /ApEinfo_revcolor=#f7f097
                     /ApEinfo_graphicformat=arrow_data {{0 1 2 0 0 -1} {} 0}
                     width 5 offset 0
     misc_feature    4452..4454
                     /label=T306A
                     /ApEinfo_fwdcolor=#f7f097
                     /ApEinfo_revcolor=#f7f097
                     /ApEinfo_graphicformat=arrow_data {{0 1 2 0 0 -1} {} 0}
                     width 5 offset 0
     misc_feature    2747..2752
                     /label=MCS (BamHI, EcoRI, XhoI, NotI)
                     /ApEinfo_fwdcolor=#800080
                     /ApEinfo_revcolor=green
                     /ApEinfo_graphicformat=arrow_data {{0 1 2 0 0 -1} {} 0}
                     width 5 offset 0
     misc_feature    4311..4313
                     /label=S259A
                     /ApEinfo_fwdcolor=#f7f097
                     /ApEinfo_revcolor=#f7f097
                     /ApEinfo_graphicformat=arrow_data {{0 1 2 0 0 -1} {} 0}
                     width 5 offset 0
     misc_feature    1641..2728
                     /label=CAG promoter with artificial intron
                     /ApEinfo_fwdcolor=#21fe80
                     /ApEinfo_revcolor=green
                     /ApEinfo_graphicformat=arrow_data {{0 1 2 0 0 -1} {} 0}
                     width 5 offset 0
     misc_feature    3882..3884
                     /label=S116A
                     /ApEinfo_fwdcolor=#f7f097
                     /ApEinfo_revcolor=#f7f097
                     /ApEinfo_graphicformat=arrow_data {{0 1 2 0 0 -1} {} 0}
                     width 5 offset 0
     misc_feature    4458..4460
                     /label=S308A
                     /ApEinfo_fwdcolor=#f7f097
                     /ApEinfo_revcolor=#f7f097
                     /ApEinfo_graphicformat=arrow_data {{0 1 2 0 0 -1} {} 0}
                     width 5 offset 0
     misc_feature    1373..1670
                     /label=chicken beta actin promoter
                     /ApEinfo_fwdcolor=#0f7ffe
                     /ApEinfo_revcolor=green
                     /ApEinfo_graphicformat=arrow_data {{0 1 2 0 0 -1} {} 0}
                     width 5 offset 0
     misc_feature    3960..3962
                     /label=S142A
                     /ApEinfo_fwdcolor=#f7f097
                     /ApEinfo_revcolor=#f7f097
                     /ApEinfo_graphicformat=arrow_data {{0 1 2 0 0 -1} {} 0}
                     width 5 offset 0
     misc_feature    4473..4475
                     /label=S313A
                     /ApEinfo_fwdcolor=#f7f097
                     /ApEinfo_revcolor=#f7f097
                     /ApEinfo_graphicformat=arrow_data {{0 1 2 0 0 -1} {} 0}
                     width 5 offset 0
     misc_feature    2735..2746
                     /label=MCS (BamHI, EcoRI, XhoI, NotI)(1)
                     /ApEinfo_label=MCS (BamHI, EcoRI, XhoI, NotI)
                     /ApEinfo_fwdcolor=#800080
                     /ApEinfo_revcolor=green
                     /ApEinfo_graphicformat=arrow_data {{0 1 2 0 0 -1} {} 0}
                     width 5 offset 0
     misc_feature    3963..3965
                     /label=S143A
                     /ApEinfo_fwdcolor=#f7f097
                     /ApEinfo_revcolor=#f7f097
                     /ApEinfo_graphicformat=arrow_data {{0 1 2 0 0 -1} {} 0}
                     width 5 offset 0
     misc_feature    4479..4481
                     /label=T315A
                     /ApEinfo_fwdcolor=#f7f097
                     /ApEinfo_revcolor=#f7f097
                     /ApEinfo_graphicformat=arrow_data {{0 1 2 0 0 -1} {} 0}
                     width 5 offset 0
     misc_feature    1147..1391
                     /label=CMV IE (enhancer)
                     /ApEinfo_fwdcolor=#7ffe07
                     /ApEinfo_revcolor=green
                     /ApEinfo_graphicformat=arrow_data {{0 1 2 0 0 -1} {} 0}
                     width 5 offset 0
     misc_feature    3984..3986
                     /label=S150A
                     /ApEinfo_fwdcolor=#f7f097
                     /ApEinfo_revcolor=#f7f097
                     /ApEinfo_graphicformat=arrow_data {{0 1 2 0 0 -1} {} 0}
                     width 5 offset 0
     misc_feature    4482..4484
                     /label=Y316F
                     /ApEinfo_fwdcolor=#f7f097
                     /ApEinfo_revcolor=#f7f097
                     /ApEinfo_graphicformat=arrow_data {{0 1 2 0 0 -1} {} 0}
                     width 5 offset 0
     misc_feature    8438..9298
                     /label=Ampicillin resistance gene
                     /ApEinfo_fwdcolor=cyan
                     /ApEinfo_revcolor=green
                     /ApEinfo_graphicformat=arrow_data {{0 1 2 0 0 -1} {} 0}
                     width 5 offset 0
     misc_feature    4041..4043
                     /label=S169A
                     /ApEinfo_fwdcolor=#f7f097
                     /ApEinfo_revcolor=#f7f097
                     /ApEinfo_graphicformat=arrow_data {{0 1 2 0 0 -1} {} 0}
                     width 5 offset 0
     misc_feature    4566..4568
                     /label=S344A
                     /ApEinfo_fwdcolor=#f7f097
                     /ApEinfo_revcolor=#f7f097
                     /ApEinfo_graphicformat=arrow_data {{0 1 2 0 0 -1} {} 0}
                     width 5 offset 0
     misc_feature    5256..5263
                     /label=MCS (BamHI, EcoRI, XhoI, NotI)(2)
                     /ApEinfo_label=MCS (BamHI, EcoRI, XhoI, NotI)
                     /ApEinfo_fwdcolor=#800080
                     /ApEinfo_revcolor=green
                     /ApEinfo_graphicformat=arrow_data {{0 1 2 0 0 -1} {} 0}
                     width 5 offset 0
     misc_feature    4044..4046
                     /label=S170A
                     /ApEinfo_fwdcolor=#f7f097
                     /ApEinfo_revcolor=#f7f097
                     /ApEinfo_graphicformat=arrow_data {{0 1 2 0 0 -1} {} 0}
                     width 5 offset 0
     misc_feature    4590..4592
                     /label=T352A
                     /ApEinfo_fwdcolor=#f7f097
                     /ApEinfo_revcolor=#f7f097
                     /ApEinfo_graphicformat=arrow_data {{0 1 2 0 0 -1} {} 0}
                     width 5 offset 0
     misc_feature    5273..5882
                     /label=IRES sequence from ECMV
                     /ApEinfo_fwdcolor=#0f7ffe
                     /ApEinfo_revcolor=green
                     /ApEinfo_graphicformat=arrow_data {{0 1 2 0 0 -1} {} 0}
                     width 5 offset 0
     misc_feature    4050..4052
                     /label=Y172F
                     /ApEinfo_fwdcolor=#f7f097
                     /ApEinfo_revcolor=#f7f097
                     /ApEinfo_graphicformat=arrow_data {{0 1 2 0 0 -1} {} 0}
                     width 5 offset 0
     misc_feature    5049..5051
                     /label=S505A
                     /ApEinfo_fwdcolor=#f7f097
                     /ApEinfo_revcolor=#f7f097
                     /ApEinfo_graphicformat=arrow_data {{0 1 2 0 0 -1} {} 0}
                     width 5 offset 0
     misc_feature    5884..6483
                     /label=puromycin-N-acetyl-transferase
                     /ApEinfo_fwdcolor=#21fe80
                     /ApEinfo_revcolor=green
                     /ApEinfo_graphicformat=arrow_data {{0 1 2 0 0 -1} {} 0}
                     width 5 offset 0
     misc_feature    4071..4073
                     /label=T179A
                     /ApEinfo_fwdcolor=#f7f097
                     /ApEinfo_revcolor=#f7f097
                     /ApEinfo_graphicformat=arrow_data {{0 1 2 0 0 -1} {} 0}
                     width 5 offset 0
     misc_feature    6516..6740
                     /label=polyA_signal_sequence
                     /ApEinfo_fwdcolor=#fc8008
                     /ApEinfo_revcolor=green
                     /ApEinfo_graphicformat=arrow_data {{0 1 2 0 0 -1} {} 0}
                     width 5 offset 0
     misc_feature    4140..4142
                     /label=S202A
                     /ApEinfo_fwdcolor=#f7f097
                     /ApEinfo_revcolor=#f7f097
                     /ApEinfo_graphicformat=arrow_data {{0 1 2 0 0 -1} {} 0}
                     width 5 offset 0
     misc_feature    6960..7201
                     /label=PiggyBac
                     3'ÃÂÃÂÃÂÃÂÃÂÃÂÃÂÃÂÃÂÃÂÃÂÃÂÃÂÃÂ
                     ÃÂÃÂ terminal repeat domain
                     /ApEinfo_fwdcolor=#fb0106
                     /ApEinfo_revcolor=green
                     /ApEinfo_graphicformat=arrow_data {{0 1 2 0 0 -1} {} 0}
                     width 5 offset 0
     misc_feature    4152..4154
                     /label=S206A
                     /ApEinfo_fwdcolor=#f7f097
                     /ApEinfo_revcolor=#f7f097
                     /ApEinfo_graphicformat=arrow_data {{0 1 2 0 0 -1} {} 0}
                     width 5 offset 0
     misc_feature    2796..3512
                     /label=mEGFP
                     /ApEinfo_fwdcolor=#acf999
                     /ApEinfo_revcolor=#acf999
                     /ApEinfo_graphicformat=arrow_data {{0 1 2 0 0 -1} {} 0}
                     width 5 offset 0
     misc_feature    4284..4286
                     /label=T250A
                     /ApEinfo_fwdcolor=#f7f097
                     /ApEinfo_revcolor=#f7f097
                     /ApEinfo_graphicformat=arrow_data {{0 1 2 0 0 -1} {} 0}
                     width 5 offset 0
     misc_feature    4335..4337
                     /label=S267A
                     /ApEinfo_fwdcolor=#f7f097
                     /ApEinfo_revcolor=#f7f097
                     /ApEinfo_graphicformat=arrow_data {{0 1 2 0 0 -1} {} 0}
                     width 5 offset 0
     misc_feature    4344..4346
                     /label=T270A
                     /ApEinfo_fwdcolor=#f7f097
                     /ApEinfo_revcolor=#f7f097
                     /ApEinfo_graphicformat=arrow_data {{0 1 2 0 0 -1} {} 0}
                     width 5 offset 0
     misc_feature    3579..3581
                     /label=S15A
                     /ApEinfo_fwdcolor=#f7f097
                     /ApEinfo_revcolor=#f7f097
                     /ApEinfo_graphicformat=arrow_data {{0 1 2 0 0 -1} {} 0}
                     width 5 offset 0
     misc_feature    4404..4406
                     /label=S290A
                     /ApEinfo_fwdcolor=#f7f097
                     /ApEinfo_revcolor=#f7f097
                     /ApEinfo_graphicformat=arrow_data {{0 1 2 0 0 -1} {} 0}
                     width 5 offset 0
     misc_feature    4308..4310
                     /label=S258A
                     /ApEinfo_fwdcolor=#f7f097
                     /ApEinfo_revcolor=#f7f097
                     /ApEinfo_graphicformat=arrow_data {{0 1 2 0 0 -1} {} 0}
                     width 5 offset 0
ORIGIN
        1 CTAAATTGTA AGCGTTAATA TTTTGTTAAA ATTCGCGTTA AATTTTTGTT AAATCAGCTC
       61 ATTTTTTAAC CAATAGGCCG AAATCGGCAA AATCCCTTAT AAATCAAAAG AATAGACCGA
      121 GATAGGGTTG AGTGTTGTTC CAGTTTGGAA CAAGAGTCCA CTATTAAAGA ACGTGGACTC
      181 CAACGTCAAA GGNNNNNNNN NNNNNNNNNN NNNNNNNNNN NNNNNNNNNN NNNNNNNNNN
      241 NTNNNNNNNN NNNNNNNNNN NNNNNNNNNN NNNNNNNNNN NNNNNNNNNN NNNNNNNNNN
      301 NNNNNNNNNN NNNNNNNNNN NNNNNNNNNN NNNGNNNNNN NNNNNNNNNN NNNNNNNNNN
      361 NNNNNNNNNN NNNNNNNNNN NNNNNNNNNN NNNNNNNNNN NNNNNNNNNN NNNNNNNNNN
      421 NNNNNNNNNN NNNNNNNNNN NNNNNNNNNN NNNNNNNNCC CATTCGCCAT TCAGGCTGCG
      481 CAACTGTTGG GAAGGGCGAT CGGTGCGGGC CTCTTCGCTA TTACGCCAGC TGGCGAAAGG
      541 GGGATGTGCT GCAAGGCGAT TAAGTTGGGT AACGCCAGGG TTTTCCCAGT CACGACGTTG
      601 TAAAACGACG GCCAGTGAGC GCGCGTAATA CGACTCACTA TAGGGCGAAT TGGGGCGCGC
      661 CATTCTAGAT TAACCCTAGA AAGATAGTCT GCGTAAAATT GACGCATGCA TTCTTGAAAT
      721 ATTGCTCTCT CTTTCTAAAT AGCGCGAATC CGTCGCTGTG CATTTAGGAC ATCTCAGTCG
      781 CCGCTTGGAG CTCCCGTGAG GCGTGCTTGT CAATGCGGTA AGTGTCACTG ATTTTGAACT
      841 ATAACGACCG CGTGAGTCAA AATGACGCAT GATTATCTTT TACGTGACTT TTAAGATTTA
      901 ACTCATACGA TAATTATATT GTTATTTCAT GTTCTACTTA CGTGATAACT TATTATATAT
      961 ATATTTTCTT GTTATAGATA TCAACTAGAA TGCTAGCATG GGCCCATCTC GACATTGATT
     1021 ATTGACTAGT TATTAATAGT AATCAATTAC GGGGTCATTA GTTCATAGCC CATATATGGA
     1081 GTTCCGCGTT ACATAACTTA CGGTAAATGG CCCGCCTGGC TGACCGCCCA ACGACCCCCG
     1141 CCCATTGACG TCAATAATGA CGTATGTTCC CATAGTAACG CCAATAGGGA CTTTCCATTG
     1201 ACGTCAATGG GTGGACTATT TACGGTAAAC TGCCCACTTG GCAGTACATC AAGTGTATCA
     1261 TATGCCAAGT ACGCCCCCTA TTGACGTCAA TGACGGTAAA TGGCCCGCCT GGCATTATGC
     1321 CCAGTACATG ACCTTATGGG ACTTTCCTAC TTGGCAGTAC ATCTACGTAT TAGTCATCGC
     1381 TATTACCATG GGTCGAGGTG AGCCCCACGT TCTGCTTCAC TCTCCCCATC TCCCCCCCCT
     1441 CCCCACCCCC AATTTTGTAT TTATTTATTT TTTAATTATT TTGTGCAGCG ATGGGGGCGG
     1501 GGGGGGGGGG GGCGCGCGCC AGGCGGGGCG GGGCGGGGCG AGGGGCGGGG CGGGGCGAGG
     1561 CGGAGAGGTG CGGCGGCAGC CAATCAGAGC GGCGCGCTCC GAAAGTTTCC TTTTATGGCG
     1621 AGGCGGCGGC GGCGGCGGCC CTATAAAAAG CGAAGCGCGC GGCGGGCGGG AGTCGCTGCG
     1681 TTGCCTTCGC CCCGTGCCCC GCTCCGCGCC GCCTCGCGCC GCCCGCCCCG GCTCTGACTG
     1741 ACCGCGTTAC TCCCACAGGT GAGCGGGCGG GACGGCCCTT CTCCTCCGGG CTGTAATTAG
     1801 CGCTTGGTTT AATGACGGCT CGTTTCTTTT CTGTGGCTGC GTGAAAGCCT TAAAGGGCTC
     1861 CGGGAGGGCC CTTTGTGCGG GGGGGAGCGG CTCGGGGGGT GCGTGCGTGT GTGTGTGCGT
     1921 GGGGAGCGCC GCGTGCGGCC CGCGCTGCCC GGCGGCTGTG AGCGCTGCGG GCGCGGCGCG
     1981 GGGCTTTGTG CGCTCCGCGT GTGCGCGAGG GGAGCGCGGC CGGGGGCGGT GCCCCGCGGT
     2041 GCGGGGGGGC TGCGAGGGGA ACAAAGGCTG CGTGCGGGGT GTGTGCGTGG GGGGGTGAGC
     2101 AGGGGGTGTG GGCGCGGCGG TCGGGCTGTA ACCCCCCCCT GCACCCCCCT CCCCGAGTTG
     2161 CTGAGCACGG CCCGGCTTCG GGTGCGGGGC TCCGTGCGGG GCGTGGCGCG GGGCTCGCCG
     2221 TGCCGGGCGG GGGGTGGCGG CAGGTGGGGG TGCCGGGCGG GGCGGGGCCG CCTCGGGCCG
     2281 GGGAGGGCTC GGGGGAGGGG CGCGGCGGCC CCGGAGCGCC GGCGGCTGTC GAGGCGCGGC
     2341 GAGCCGCAGC CATTGCCTTT TATGGTAATC GTGCGAGAGG GCGCAGGGAC TTCCTTTGTC
     2401 CCAAATCTGT GCGGAGCCGA AATCTGGGAG GCGCCGCCGC ACCCCCTCTA GCGGGCGCGG
     2461 GGCGAAGCGG TGCGGCGCCG GCAGGAAGGA AATGGGCGGG GAGGGCCTTC GTGCGTCGCC
     2521 GCGCCGCCGT CCCCTTCTCC CTCTCCAGCC TCGGGGCTGT CCGCGGGGGG ACGGCTGCCT
     2581 TCGGGGGGGA CGGGGCAGGG CGGGGTTCGG CTTCTGGCGT GTGACCGGCG GCTCTAGAGC
     2641 CTCTGCTAAC CATGTTCATG CCTTCTTCTT TTTCCTACAG CTCCTGGGCA ACGTGCTGGT
     2701 TATTGTGCTG TCTCATCATT TTGGCAAAGA ATTGGGATCC GAATTCCTCG AGCTCAAGCT
     2761 TCGAATTCTG CAGTCGACGG TACCGGCGCG CCAGCATGGT GAGCAAGGGC GAGGAGCTGT
     2821 TCACCGGGGT GGTGCCCATC CTGGTCGAGC TGGACGGCGA CGTAAACGGC CACAAGTTCA
     2881 GCGTGTCCGG CGAGGGCGAG GGCGATGCCA CCTACGGCAA GCTGACCCTG AAGTTCATCT
     2941 GCACCACCGG CAAGCTGCCC GTGCCCTGGC CCACCCTCGT GACCACCCTG ACCTACGGCG
     3001 TGCAGTGCTT CAGCCGCTAC CCCGACCACA TGAAGCAGCA CGACTTCTTC AAGTCCGCCA
     3061 TGCCCGAAGG CTACGTCCAG GAGCGCACCA TCTTCTTCAA GGACGACGGC AACTACAAGA
     3121 CCCGCGCCGA GGTGAAGTTC GAGGGCGACA CCCTGGTGAA CCGCATCGAG CTGAAGGGCA
     3181 TCGACTTCAA GGAGGACGGC AACATCCTGG GGCACAAGCT GGAGTACAAC TACAACAGCC
     3241 ACAACGTCTA TATCATGGCC GACAAGCAGA AGAACGGCAT CAAGGTGAAC TTCAAGATCC
     3301 GCCACAACAT CGAGGACGGC AGCGTGCAGC TCGCCGACCA CTACCAGCAG AACACCCCCA
     3361 TCGGCGACGG CCCCGTGCTG CTGCCCGACA ACCACTACCT GAGCACCCAG TCCAAGCTGA
     3421 GCAAAGACCC CAACGAGAAG CGCGATCACA TGGTCCTGCT GGAGTTCGTG ACCGCCGCCG
     3481 GGATCACTCT CGGCATGGAC GAGCTGTACA AGTCTGGCGG CGGTGGTTCT ACTAGTATGG
     3541 CGGCCCCCCG CCCGGCCCCC GCGATCTCCG TTGCCGTCGC CGCTCCGGCT TTTTTTGCCC
     3601 CGCAGAAGAA GTTCGGCCCT GTGGTGGCCC CAAAGCCCAA AGTGAATCCC TTCCGGCCCG
     3661 GGGACGCCGA GCCTCCCCCG GCACCCGGGG CCCAGCGCGC ACAGATGGGC CGGGTGGGCG
     3721 AGATTCCCCC GCCGCCCCCG GAAGACTTTC CCCTGCCTCC ACCTCCCCTT GCTGGGGATG
     3781 GCGACGATGC AGAGGGTGCT CTGGGAGGTG CCTTCCCGCC GCCCCCTCCC CCGATCGAGG
     3841 AATCATTTCC CCCTGCGCCT CTGGAGGAGG AGATCTTCCC TGCCCCGCCG CCTCCTCCGG
     3901 AGGAGGAGGG AGGGCCTGAG GCCCCCATAC CGCCCCCACC ACAGCCCAGG GAGAAGGTGG
     3961 CCGCCATTGA TTTGGAGATC GACGCCCTGT CCTCACTGCT GGATGACATG ACCAAGAATG
     4021 ATCCTTTCAA AGCCCGGGTG GCCGCCGGAT TTGTGCCCCC ACCAGTGGCC GCCCCATTCA
     4081 GTTCCAAGTC CAGTACCAAG CCTGCAGCCG GGGGCACAGC ACCCCTGCCT CCTTGGAAGG
     4141 CCCCTTCCAG CGCCCAGCCT CTGCCCCAGG TTCCGGCTCC GGCTCAGAGC CAGACACAGT
     4201 TCCATGTTCA GCCCCAGCCC CAGCCCAAGC CTCAGGTCCA ACTCCATGTC CAGTCCCAGA
     4261 CCCAGCCTGT GTCTTTGGCT AACGCCCAGC CCCGAGGGCC CCCAGCCGCC GCCCCGGCTC
     4321 CAGCCCCTAA GTTTGCCCCA GTGGCCCCTA AGTTTGCCCC TGTGGCTGCC AAGTTCGCCC
     4381 CTGGAGCCCC AGGTGGAGCC GGGGCCCAAC CAAATCAAAA ATTGGGGCAC CCCGAAGCTC
     4441 TTGCCGCTGG CGCCGGCGCC CCTCAACCTC CCGCCTTCGC CTTTGCCCAG CAGAGGGAGA
     4501 AGCCCCGAGT GCAGGAGAAG CAGCACCCCG TGCCCCCACC GGCTCAGAAC CAAAACCAGG
     4561 TGCGCGCCCC TGGGGCCCCA GGGCCCCTGG CCCTGAAGGA GGTGGAGGAG CTGGAGCAGC
     4621 TGACCCAGCA GCTAATGCAG GACATGGAGC ATCCTCAGAG GCAGAATGTG GCTGTCAACG
     4681 AACTCTGCGG CCGATGCCAT CAACCCCTGG CCCGGGCGCA GCCAGCCGTC CGCGCTCTAG
     4741 GGCAGCTGTT CCACATCGCC TGCTTCACCT GCCACCAGTG TGCGCAGCAG CTCCAGGGCC
     4801 AGCAGTTCTA CAGTCTGGAG GGGGCGCCGT ACTGCGAGGG CTGTTACACT GACACCCTGG
     4861 AGAAGTGTAA CACCTGCGGG GAGCCCATCA CTGACCGCAT GCTGAGGGCC ACGGGCAAGG
     4921 CCTATCACCC GCACTGCTTC ACCTGTGTGG TCTGCGCCCG CCCCCTGGAG GGCACCTCCT
     4981 TCATCGTGGA CCAGGCCAAC CGGCCCCACT GTGTCCCCGA CTACCACAAG CAGTACGCCC
     5041 CGAGGTGCGC CGTCTGCTCT GAGCCCATCA TGCCTGAGCC TGGCCGAGAT GAGACTGTGC
     5101 GAGTGGTCGC CCTGGACAAG AACTTCCACA TGAAGTGTTA CAAGTGTGAG GACTGCGGGA
     5161 AGCCCCTGTC GATTGAGGCA GATGACAATG GCTGCTTCCC CCTGGACGGT CACGTGCTCT
     5221 GTCGGAAGTG CCACACTGCT AGAGCCCAGA CCTGAGCGGC CGCTCTAGAG TCAACTAACT
     5281 TAAGCTAGCA ACGGTTTCCC TCTAGCGGGA TCAATTCCGC CCCCCCCCCC TAACGTTACT
     5341 GGCCGAAGCC GCTTGGAATA AGGCCGGTGT GCGTTTGTCT ATATGTTATT TTCCACCATA
     5401 TTGCCGTCTT TTGGCAATGT GAGGGCCCGG AAACCTGGCC CTGTCTTCTT GACGAGCATT
     5461 CCTAGGGGTC TTTCCCCTCT CGCCAAAGGA ATGCAAGGTC TGTTGAATGT CGTGAAGGAA
     5521 GCAGTTCCTC TGGAAGCTTC TTGAAGACAA ACAACGTCTG TAGCGACCCT TTGCAGGCAG
     5581 CGGAACCCCC CACCTGGCGA CAGGTGCCTC TGCGGCCAAA AGCCACGTGT ATAAGATACA
     5641 CCTGCAAAGG CGGCACAACC CCAGTGCCAC GTTGTGAGTT GGATAGTTGT GGAAAGAGTC
     5701 AAATGGCTCT CCTCAAGCGT ATTCAACAAG GGGCTGAAGG ATGCCCAGAA GGTACCCCAT
     5761 TGTATGGGAT CTGATCTGGG GCCTCGGTGC ACATGCTTTA CATGTGTTTA GTCGAGGTTA
     5821 AAAAACGTCT AGGCCCCCCG AACCACGGGG ACGTGGTTTT CCTTTGAAAA ACACGATAAT
     5881 ACCATGACCG AGTACAAGCC CACGGTGCGC CTCGCCACCC GCGACGACGT CCCCAGGGCC
     5941 GTACGCACCC TCGCCGCCGC GTTCGCCGAC TACCCCGCCA CGCGCCACAC CGTCGATCCG
     6001 GACCGCCACA TCGAGCGGGT CACCGAGCTG CAAGAACTCT TCCTCACGCG CGTCGGGCTC
     6061 GACATCGGCA AGGTGTGGGT CGCGGACGAC GGCGCCGCGG TGGCGGTCTG GACCACGCCG
     6121 GAGAGCGTCG AAGCGGGGGC GGTGTTCGCC GAGATCGGCC CGCGCATGGC CGAGTTGAGC
     6181 GGTTCCCGGC TGGCCGCGCA GCAACAGATG GAAGGCCTCC TGGCGCCGCA CCGGCCCAAG
     6241 GAGCCCGCGT GGTTCCTGGC CACCGTCGGC GTCTCGCCCG ACCACCAGGG CAAGGGTCTG
     6301 GGCAGCGCCG TCGTGCTCCC CGGAGTGGAG GCGGCCGAGC GCGCCGGGGT GCCCGCCTTC
     6361 CTGGAGACCT CCGCGCCCCG CAACCTCCCC TTCTACGAGC GGCTCGGCTT CACCGTCACC
     6421 GCCGACGTCG AGTGCCCGAA GGACCGCGCG ACCTGGTGCA TGACCCGCAA GCCCGGTGCC
     6481 TGATCGATGA TCTAGAGCTC GCTGATCAGC CTCGACTGTG CCTTCTAGTT GCCAGCCATC
     6541 TGTTGTTTGC CCCTCCCCCG TGCCTTCCTT GACCCTGGAA GGTGCCACTC CCACTGTCCT
     6601 TTCCTAATAA AATGAGGAAA TTGCATCGCA TTGTCTGAGT AGGTGTCATT CTATTCTGGG
     6661 GGGTGGGGTG GGGCAGGACA GCAAGGGGGA GGATTGGGAA GACAATAGCA GGCATGCTGG
     6721 GGATGCGGTG GGCTCTATGG CTTCTGAGGC GGAAAGAACC TGCAGCCCAA GCTTGGCGTA
     6781 ATCATGGTCA TAGCTGTTTC CTGTGTGAAA TTGTTATCCG CTCACAATTC CACACAACAT
     6841 ACGAGCCGGA AGCATAAAGT GTAAAGCCTG GGGTGCCTAA TGAGTGAGCT AACTCACATT
     6901 AATTGCGTTG CGCTCACTGC CCGCTTTCCA GTCGGGAAAC CTGTCGTGCC AGCGGATCTT
     6961 AAAAGTTTTG TTACTTTATA GAAGAAATTT TGAGTTTTTG TTTTTTTTTA ATAAATAAAT
     7021 AAACATAAAT AAATTGTTTG TTGAATTTAT TATTAGTATG TAAGTGTAAA TATAATAAAA
     7081 CTTAATATCT ATTCAAATTA ATAAATAAAC CTCGATATAC AGACCGATAA AACACATGCG
     7141 TCAATTTTAC GCATGATTAT CTTTAACGTA CGTCACAATA TGATTATCTT TCTAGGGTTA
     7201 ATCTAGTATA CGCGTTTAAT TAATCCAGCT TTTGTTCCCT TTAGTGAGGG TTAATTGCGC
     7261 GCTTGGCGTA ATCATGGTCA TAGCTGTTTC CTGTGTGAAA TTGTTATCCG CTCACAATTC
     7321 CACACAACAT ACGAGCCGGA AGCATAAAGT GTAAAGCCTG GGGTGCCTAA TGAGTGAGCT
     7381 AACTCACATT AATTGCGTTG CGCTCACTGC CCGCTTTCCA GTCGGGAAAC CTGTCGTGCC
     7441 AGCTGCATTA ATGAATCGGC CAACGCGCGG GGAGAGGCGG TTTGCGTATT GGGCGCTCTT
     7501 CCGCTTCCTC GCTCACTGAC TCGCTGCGCT CGGTCGTTCG GCTGCGGCGA GCGGTATCAG
     7561 CTCACTCAAA GGCGGTAATA CGGTTATCCA CAGAATCAGG GGATAACGCA GGAAAGAACA
     7621 TGTGAGCAAA AGGCCAGCAA AAGGCCAGGA ACCGTAAAAA GGCCGCGTTG CTGGCGTTTT
     7681 TCCATAGGCT CCGCCCCCCT GACGAGCATC ACAAAAATCG ACGCTCAAGT CAGAGGTGGC
     7741 GAAACCCGAC AGGACTATAA AGATACCAGG CGTTTCCCCC TGGAAGCTCC CTCGTGCGCT
     7801 CTCCTGTTCC GACCCTGCCG CTTACCGGAT ACCTGTCCGC CTTTCTCCCT TCGGGAAGCG
     7861 TGGCGCTTTC TCATAGCTCA CGCTGTAGGT ATCTCAGTTC GGTGTAGGTC GTTCGCTCCA
     7921 AGCTGGGCTG TGTGCACGAA CCCCCCGTTC AGCCCGACCG CTGCGCCTTA TCCGGTAACT
     7981 ATCGTCTTGA GTCCAACCCG GTAAGACACG ACTTATCGCC ACTGGCAGCA GCCACTGGTA
     8041 ACAGGATTAG CAGAGCGAGG TATGTAGGCG GTGCTACAGA GTTCTTGAAG TGGTGGCCTA
     8101 ACTACGGCTA CACTAGAAGG ACAGTATTTG GTATCTGCGC TCTGCTGAAG CCAGTTACCT
     8161 TCGGAAAAAG AGTTGGTAGC TCTTGATCCG GCAAACAAAC CACCGCTGGT AGCGGTGGTT
     8221 TTTTTGTTTG CAAGCAGCAG ATTACGCGCA GAAAAAAAGG ATCTCAAGAA GATCCTTTGA
     8281 TCTTTTCTAC GGGGTCTGAC GCTCAGTGGA ACGAAAACTC ACGTTAAGGG ATTTTGGTCA
     8341 TGAGATTATC AAAAAGGATC TTCACCTAGA TCCTTTTAAA TTAAAAATGA AGTTTTAAAT
     8401 CAATCTAAAG TATATATGAG TAAACTTGGT CTGACAGTTA CCAATGCTTA ATCAGTGAGG
     8461 CACCTATCTC AGCGATCTGT CTATTTCGTT CATCCATAGT TGCCTGACTC CCCGTCGTGT
     8521 AGATAACTAC GATACGGGAG GGCTTACCAT CTGGCCCCAG TGCTGCAATG ATACCGCGAG
     8581 ACCCACGCTC ACCGGCTCCA GATTTATCAG CAATAAACCA GCCAGCCGGA AGGGCCGAGC
     8641 GCAGAAGTGG TCCTGCAACT TTATCCGCCT CCATCCAGTC TATTAATTGT TGCCGGGAAG
     8701 CTAGAGTAAG TAGTTCGCCA GTTAATAGTT TGCGCAACGT TGTTGCCATT GCTACAGGCA
     8761 TCGTGGTGTC ACGCTCGTCG TTTGGTATGG CTTCATTCAG CTCCGGTTCC CAACGATCAA
     8821 GGCGAGTTAC ATGATCCCCC ATGTTGTGCA AAAAAGCGGT TAGCTCCTTC GGTCCTCCGA
     8881 TCGTTGTCAG AAGTAAGTTG GCCGCAGTGT TATCACTCAT GGTTATGGCA GCACTGCATA
     8941 ATTCTCTTAC TGTCATGCCA TCCGTAAGAT GCTTTTCTGT GACTGGTGAG TACTCAACCA
     9001 AGTCATTCTG AGAATAGTGT ATGCGGCGAC CGAGTTGCTC TTGCCCGGCG TCAATACGGG
     9061 ATAATACCGC GCCACATAGC AGAACTTTAA AAGTGCTCAT CATTGGAAAA CGTTCTTCGG
     9121 GGCGAAAACT CTCAAGGATC TTACCGCTGT TGAGATCCAG TTCGATGTAA CCCACTCGTG
     9181 CACCCAACTG ATCTTCAGCA TCTTTTACTT TCACCAGCGT TTCTGGGTGA GCAAAAACAG
     9241 GAAGGCAAAA TGCCGCAAAA AAGGGAATAA GGGCGACACG GAAATGTTGA ATACTCATAC
     9301 TCTTCCTTTT TCAATATTAT TGAAGCATTT ATCAGGGTTA TTGTCTCATG AGCGGATACA
     9361 TATTTGAATG TATTTAGAAA AATAAACAAA TAGGGGTTCC GCGCACATTT CCCCGAAAAG
     9421 TGCCAC     
//
