# Supplementary material for: A nano-liquid hub integrating growth and immune-evasion signaling to promote cell survival
Source: bioRxiv preprint, doi:10.1101/2021.12.30.474523, version 5 (2026-03-18)
Supplement: Supplementary data S1 [file 474523_file08.zip › DataS1_DNAfiles/035_pEGFPN1-mEGFP-SG-zyxin-PhoMinus.gb]

LOCUS       pEGFPN1_mEGFP_SG        6455 bp ds-DNA     linear       14-DEC-2020
DEFINITION  .
ACCESSION   
VERSION     
SOURCE      .
  ORGANISM  .
COMMENT     
COMMENT     ApEinfo:methylated:1
FEATURES             Location/Qualifiers
     misc_feature    1379..1396
                     /label=SG
                     /ApEinfo_fwdcolor=#aefcff
                     /ApEinfo_revcolor=#aefcff
                     /ApEinfo_graphicformat=arrow_data {{0 1 2 0 0 -1} {} 0}
                     width 5 offset 0
     misc_feature    1403..3121
                     /label=human Zyxin (NM_001010972.1)
                     /ApEinfo_fwdcolor=#ffa3b6
                     /ApEinfo_revcolor=#ffa3b6
                     /ApEinfo_graphicformat=arrow_data {{0 1 2 0 0 -1} {} 0}
                     width 5 offset 0
     misc_feature    1937..1939
                     /label=T179A
                     /ApEinfo_fwdcolor=#f7f097
                     /ApEinfo_revcolor=#f7f097
                     /ApEinfo_graphicformat=arrow_data {{0 1 2 0 0 -1} {} 0}
                     width 5 offset 0
     misc_feature    2309..2311
                     /label=S303A
                     /ApEinfo_fwdcolor=#f7f097
                     /ApEinfo_revcolor=#f7f097
                     /ApEinfo_graphicformat=arrow_data {{0 1 2 0 0 -1} {} 0}
                     width 5 offset 0
     misc_feature    662..1378
                     /label=mEGFP
                     /ApEinfo_fwdcolor=#acf999
                     /ApEinfo_revcolor=#acf999
                     /ApEinfo_graphicformat=arrow_data {{0 1 2 0 0 -1} {} 0}
                     width 5 offset 0
     misc_feature    1439..1441
                     /label=S13A
                     /ApEinfo_fwdcolor=#f7f097
                     /ApEinfo_revcolor=#f7f097
                     /ApEinfo_graphicformat=arrow_data {{0 1 2 0 0 -1} {} 0}
                     width 5 offset 0
     misc_feature    2018..2020
                     /label=S206A
                     /ApEinfo_fwdcolor=#f7f097
                     /ApEinfo_revcolor=#f7f097
                     /ApEinfo_graphicformat=arrow_data {{0 1 2 0 0 -1} {} 0}
                     width 5 offset 0
     misc_feature    2324..2326
                     /label=S308A
                     /ApEinfo_fwdcolor=#f7f097
                     /ApEinfo_revcolor=#f7f097
                     /ApEinfo_graphicformat=arrow_data {{0 1 2 0 0 -1} {} 0}
                     width 5 offset 0
     misc_feature    591..650
                     /label=MCS
                     /ApEinfo_fwdcolor=#ffff66
                     /ApEinfo_revcolor=#ffff66
                     /ApEinfo_graphicformat=arrow_data {{0 1 2 0 0 -1} {} 0}
                     width 5 offset 0
     misc_feature    1445..1447
                     /label=S15A
                     /ApEinfo_fwdcolor=#f7f097
                     /ApEinfo_revcolor=#f7f097
                     /ApEinfo_graphicformat=arrow_data {{0 1 2 0 0 -1} {} 0}
                     width 5 offset 0
     misc_feature    2150..2152
                     /label=T250A
                     /ApEinfo_fwdcolor=#f7f097
                     /ApEinfo_revcolor=#f7f097
                     /ApEinfo_graphicformat=arrow_data {{0 1 2 0 0 -1} {} 0}
                     width 5 offset 0
     misc_feature    2339..2341
                     /label=S313A
                     /ApEinfo_fwdcolor=#f7f097
                     /ApEinfo_revcolor=#f7f097
                     /ApEinfo_graphicformat=arrow_data {{0 1 2 0 0 -1} {} 0}
                     width 5 offset 0
     misc_feature    3371..3826
                     /label=f1 single-strand DNA origin
                     /ApEinfo_fwdcolor=cyan
                     /ApEinfo_revcolor=green
                     /ApEinfo_graphicformat=arrow_data {{0 1 2 0 0 -1} {} 0}
                     width 5 offset 0
     misc_feature    1460..1462
                     /label=Y20F
                     /ApEinfo_fwdcolor=#f7f097
                     /ApEinfo_revcolor=#f7f097
                     /ApEinfo_graphicformat=arrow_data {{0 1 2 0 0 -1} {} 0}
                     width 5 offset 0
     misc_feature    2174..2176
                     /label=S258A
                     /ApEinfo_fwdcolor=#f7f097
                     /ApEinfo_revcolor=#f7f097
                     /ApEinfo_graphicformat=arrow_data {{0 1 2 0 0 -1} {} 0}
                     width 5 offset 0
     misc_feature    2345..2347
                     /label=T315A
                     /ApEinfo_fwdcolor=#f7f097
                     /ApEinfo_revcolor=#f7f097
                     /ApEinfo_graphicformat=arrow_data {{0 1 2 0 0 -1} {} 0}
                     width 5 offset 0
     misc_feature    1..588
                     /label=CMV immediate early promoter
                     /ApEinfo_fwdcolor=#0f7ffe
                     /ApEinfo_revcolor=green
                     /ApEinfo_graphicformat=arrow_data {{0 1 2 0 0 -1} {} 0}
                     width 5 offset 0
     misc_feature    1532..1534
                     /label=S44A
                     /ApEinfo_fwdcolor=#f7f097
                     /ApEinfo_revcolor=#f7f097
                     /ApEinfo_graphicformat=arrow_data {{0 1 2 0 0 -1} {} 0}
                     width 5 offset 0
     misc_feature    2177..2179
                     /label=S259A
                     /ApEinfo_fwdcolor=#f7f097
                     /ApEinfo_revcolor=#f7f097
                     /ApEinfo_graphicformat=arrow_data {{0 1 2 0 0 -1} {} 0}
                     width 5 offset 0
     misc_feature    2348..2350
                     /label=Y316F
                     /ApEinfo_fwdcolor=#f7f097
                     /ApEinfo_revcolor=#f7f097
                     /ApEinfo_graphicformat=arrow_data {{0 1 2 0 0 -1} {} 0}
                     width 5 offset 0
     misc_feature    4351..5145
                     /label=Kanamycin/neomycin resistance gene
                     /ApEinfo_fwdcolor=#fc6665
                     /ApEinfo_revcolor=green
                     /ApEinfo_graphicformat=arrow_data {{0 1 2 0 0 -1} {} 0}
                     width 5 offset 0
     misc_feature    1748..1750
                     /label=S116A
                     /ApEinfo_fwdcolor=#f7f097
                     /ApEinfo_revcolor=#f7f097
                     /ApEinfo_graphicformat=arrow_data {{0 1 2 0 0 -1} {} 0}
                     width 5 offset 0
     misc_feature    2201..2203
                     /label=S267A
                     /ApEinfo_fwdcolor=#f7f097
                     /ApEinfo_revcolor=#f7f097
                     /ApEinfo_graphicformat=arrow_data {{0 1 2 0 0 -1} {} 0}
                     width 5 offset 0
     misc_feature    2432..2434
                     /label=S344A
                     /ApEinfo_fwdcolor=#f7f097
                     /ApEinfo_revcolor=#f7f097
                     /ApEinfo_graphicformat=arrow_data {{0 1 2 0 0 -1} {} 0}
                     width 5 offset 0
     misc_feature    3274..3308
                     /label=SV40 early mRNA polyadenylation signal
                     /ApEinfo_fwdcolor=#fc8008
                     /ApEinfo_revcolor=green
                     /ApEinfo_graphicformat=arrow_data {{0 1 2 0 0 -1} {} 0}
                     width 5 offset 0
     misc_feature    1826..1828
                     /label=S142A
                     /ApEinfo_fwdcolor=#f7f097
                     /ApEinfo_revcolor=#f7f097
                     /ApEinfo_graphicformat=arrow_data {{0 1 2 0 0 -1} {} 0}
                     width 5 offset 0
     misc_feature    2210..2212
                     /label=T270A
                     /ApEinfo_fwdcolor=#f7f097
                     /ApEinfo_revcolor=#f7f097
                     /ApEinfo_graphicformat=arrow_data {{0 1 2 0 0 -1} {} 0}
                     width 5 offset 0
     misc_feature    2456..2458
                     /label=T352A
                     /ApEinfo_fwdcolor=#f7f097
                     /ApEinfo_revcolor=#f7f097
                     /ApEinfo_graphicformat=arrow_data {{0 1 2 0 0 -1} {} 0}
                     width 5 offset 0
     misc_feature    3888..3916
                     /label=Bacterial promoterfor expression of KanR gene
                     /ApEinfo_fwdcolor=#6666fe
                     /ApEinfo_revcolor=green
                     /ApEinfo_graphicformat=arrow_data {{0 1 2 0 0 -1} {} 0}
                     width 5 offset 0
     misc_feature    1829..1831
                     /label=S143A
                     /ApEinfo_fwdcolor=#f7f097
                     /ApEinfo_revcolor=#f7f097
                     /ApEinfo_graphicformat=arrow_data {{0 1 2 0 0 -1} {} 0}
                     width 5 offset 0
     misc_feature    2222..2224
                     /label=T274A
                     /ApEinfo_fwdcolor=#f7f097
                     /ApEinfo_revcolor=#f7f097
                     /ApEinfo_graphicformat=arrow_data {{0 1 2 0 0 -1} {} 0}
                     width 5 offset 0
     misc_feature    2915..2917
                     /label=S505A
                     /ApEinfo_fwdcolor=#f7f097
                     /ApEinfo_revcolor=#f7f097
                     /ApEinfo_graphicformat=arrow_data {{0 1 2 0 0 -1} {} 0}
                     width 5 offset 0
     misc_feature    4167..4302
                     /label=SV40 origin of replication
                     /ApEinfo_fwdcolor=#cc66fe
                     /ApEinfo_revcolor=green
                     /ApEinfo_graphicformat=arrow_data {{0 1 2 0 0 -1} {} 0}
                     width 5 offset 0
     misc_feature    1850..1852
                     /label=S150A
                     /ApEinfo_fwdcolor=#f7f097
                     /ApEinfo_revcolor=#f7f097
                     /ApEinfo_graphicformat=arrow_data {{0 1 2 0 0 -1} {} 0}
                     width 5 offset 0
     misc_feature    2234..2236
                     /label=S278A
                     /ApEinfo_fwdcolor=#f7f097
                     /ApEinfo_revcolor=#f7f097
                     /ApEinfo_graphicformat=arrow_data {{0 1 2 0 0 -1} {} 0}
                     width 5 offset 0
     misc_feature    4000..4229
                     /label=SV40 early promoter
                     /ApEinfo_fwdcolor=#7ffe07
                     /ApEinfo_revcolor=green
                     /ApEinfo_graphicformat=arrow_data {{0 1 2 0 0 -1} {} 0}
                     width 5 offset 0
     misc_feature    1907..1909
                     /label=S169A
                     /ApEinfo_fwdcolor=#f7f097
                     /ApEinfo_revcolor=#f7f097
                     /ApEinfo_graphicformat=arrow_data {{0 1 2 0 0 -1} {} 0}
                     width 5 offset 0
     misc_feature    2243..2245
                     /label=S281A
                     /ApEinfo_fwdcolor=#f7f097
                     /ApEinfo_revcolor=#f7f097
                     /ApEinfo_graphicformat=arrow_data {{0 1 2 0 0 -1} {} 0}
                     width 5 offset 0
     misc_feature    5381..5399
                     /label=HSV thymidine kinase polyadenylation signal
                     /ApEinfo_fwdcolor=cyan
                     /ApEinfo_revcolor=green
                     /ApEinfo_graphicformat=arrow_data {{0 1 2 0 0 -1} {} 0}
                     width 5 offset 0
     misc_feature    1910..1912
                     /label=S170A
                     /ApEinfo_fwdcolor=#f7f097
                     /ApEinfo_revcolor=#f7f097
                     /ApEinfo_graphicformat=arrow_data {{0 1 2 0 0 -1} {} 0}
                     width 5 offset 0
     misc_feature    2264..2266
                     /label=S288A
                     /ApEinfo_fwdcolor=#f7f097
                     /ApEinfo_revcolor=#f7f097
                     /ApEinfo_graphicformat=arrow_data {{0 1 2 0 0 -1} {} 0}
                     width 5 offset 0
     misc_feature    5730..6372
                     /label=pUC plasmid replication origin
                     /ApEinfo_fwdcolor=cyan
                     /ApEinfo_revcolor=green
                     /ApEinfo_graphicformat=arrow_data {{0 1 2 0 0 -1} {} 0}
                     width 5 offset 0
     misc_feature    1916..1918
                     /label=Y172F
                     /ApEinfo_fwdcolor=#f7f097
                     /ApEinfo_revcolor=#f7f097
                     /ApEinfo_graphicformat=arrow_data {{0 1 2 0 0 -1} {} 0}
                     width 5 offset 0
     misc_feature    2270..2272
                     /label=S290A
                     /ApEinfo_fwdcolor=#f7f097
                     /ApEinfo_revcolor=#f7f097
                     /ApEinfo_graphicformat=arrow_data {{0 1 2 0 0 -1} {} 0}
                     width 5 offset 0
     misc_feature    1421..1423
                     /label=S7A
                     /ApEinfo_fwdcolor=#f7f097
                     /ApEinfo_revcolor=#f7f097
                     /ApEinfo_graphicformat=arrow_data {{0 1 2 0 0 -1} {} 0}
                     width 5 offset 0
     misc_feature    2006..2008
                     /label=S202A
                     /ApEinfo_fwdcolor=#f7f097
                     /ApEinfo_revcolor=#f7f097
                     /ApEinfo_graphicformat=arrow_data {{0 1 2 0 0 -1} {} 0}
                     width 5 offset 0
     misc_feature    2318..2320
                     /label=T306A
                     /ApEinfo_fwdcolor=#f7f097
                     /ApEinfo_revcolor=#f7f097
                     /ApEinfo_graphicformat=arrow_data {{0 1 2 0 0 -1} {} 0}
                     width 5 offset 0
ORIGIN
        1 TAGTTATTAA TAGTAATCAA TTACGGGGTC ATTAGTTCAT AGCCCATATA TGGAGTTCCG
       61 CGTTACATAA CTTACGGTAA ATGGCCCGCC TGGCTGACCG CCCAACGACC CCCGCCCATT
      121 GACGTCAATA ATGACGTATG TTCCCATAGT AACGCCAATA GGGACTTTCC ATTGACGTCA
      181 ATGGGTGGAG TATTTACGGT AAACTGCCCA CTTGGCAGTA CATCAAGTGT ATCATATGCC
      241 AAGTACGCCC CCTATTGACG TCAATGACGG TAAATGGCCC GCCTGGCATT ATGCCCAGTA
      301 CATGACCTTA TGGGACTTTC CTACTTGGCA GTACATCTAC GTATTAGTCA TCGCTATTAC
      361 CATGGTGATG CGGTTTTGGC AGTACATCAA TGGGCGTGGA TAGCGGTTTG ACTCACGGGG
      421 ATTTCCAAGT CTCCACCCCA TTGACGTCAA TGGGAGTTTG TTTTGGCACC AAAATCAACG
      481 GGACTTTCCA AAATGTCGTA ACAACTCCGC CCCATTGACG CAAATGGGCG GTAGGCGTGT
      541 ACGGTGGGAG GTCTATATAA GCAGAGCTGG TTTAGTGAAC CGTCAGATCC GCTAGCGCTA
      601 CCGGACTCAG ATCTCGAGCT CAAGCTTCGA ATTCTGCAGT CGACGGTACC GGCGCGCCAG
      661 CATGGTGAGC AAGGGCGAGG AGCTGTTCAC CGGGGTGGTG CCCATCCTGG TCGAGCTGGA
      721 CGGCGACGTA AACGGCCACA AGTTCAGCGT GTCCGGCGAG GGCGAGGGCG ATGCCACCTA
      781 CGGCAAGCTG ACCCTGAAGT TCATCTGCAC CACCGGCAAG CTGCCCGTGC CCTGGCCCAC
      841 CCTCGTGACC ACCCTGACCT ACGGCGTGCA GTGCTTCAGC CGCTACCCCG ACCACATGAA
      901 GCAGCACGAC TTCTTCAAGT CCGCCATGCC CGAAGGCTAC GTCCAGGAGC GCACCATCTT
      961 CTTCAAGGAC GACGGCAACT ACAAGACCCG CGCCGAGGTG AAGTTCGAGG GCGACACCCT
     1021 GGTGAACCGC ATCGAGCTGA AGGGCATCGA CTTCAAGGAG GACGGCAACA TCCTGGGGCA
     1081 CAAGCTGGAG TACAACTACA ACAGCCACAA CGTCTATATC ATGGCCGACA AGCAGAAGAA
     1141 CGGCATCAAG GTGAACTTCA AGATCCGCCA CAACATCGAG GACGGCAGCG TGCAGCTCGC
     1201 CGACCACTAC CAGCAGAACA CCCCCATCGG CGACGGCCCC GTGCTGCTGC CCGACAACCA
     1261 CTACCTGAGC ACCCAGTCCA AGCTGAGCAA AGACCCCAAC GAGAAGCGCG ATCACATGGT
     1321 CCTGCTGGAG TTCGTGACCG CCGCCGGGAT CACTCTCGGC ATGGACGAGC TGTACAAGTC
     1381 TGGCGGCGGT GGTTCTACTA GTATGGCGGC CCCCCGCCCG GCCCCCGCGA TCTCCGTTGC
     1441 CGTCGCCGCT CCGGCTTTTT TTGCCCCGCA GAAGAAGTTC GGCCCTGTGG TGGCCCCAAA
     1501 GCCCAAAGTG AATCCCTTCC GGCCCGGGGA CGCCGAGCCT CCCCCGGCAC CCGGGGCCCA
     1561 GCGCGCACAG ATGGGCCGGG TGGGCGAGAT TCCCCCGCCG CCCCCGGAAG ACTTTCCCCT
     1621 GCCTCCACCT CCCCTTGCTG GGGATGGCGA CGATGCAGAG GGTGCTCTGG GAGGTGCCTT
     1681 CCCGCCGCCC CCTCCCCCGA TCGAGGAATC ATTTCCCCCT GCGCCTCTGG AGGAGGAGAT
     1741 CTTCCCTGCC CCGCCGCCTC CTCCGGAGGA GGAGGGAGGG CCTGAGGCCC CCATACCGCC
     1801 CCCACCACAG CCCAGGGAGA AGGTGGCCGC CATTGATTTG GAGATCGACG CCCTGTCCTC
     1861 ACTGCTGGAT GACATGACCA AGAATGATCC TTTCAAAGCC CGGGTGGCCG CCGGATTTGT
     1921 GCCCCCACCA GTGGCCGCCC CATTCAGTTC CAAGTCCAGT ACCAAGCCTG CAGCCGGGGG
     1981 CACAGCACCC CTGCCTCCTT GGAAGGCCCC TTCCAGCGCC CAGCCTCTGC CCCAGGTTCC
     2041 GGCTCCGGCT CAGAGCCAGA CACAGTTCCA TGTTCAGCCC CAGCCCCAGC CCAAGCCTCA
     2101 GGTCCAACTC CATGTCCAGT CCCAGACCCA GCCTGTGTCT TTGGCTAACG CCCAGCCCCG
     2161 AGGGCCCCCA GCCGCCGCCC CGGCTCCAGC CCCTAAGTTT GCCCCAGTGG CCCCTAAGTT
     2221 TGCCCCTGTG GCTGCCAAGT TCGCCCCTGG AGCCCCAGGT GGAGCCGGGG CCCAACCAAA
     2281 TCAAAAATTG GGGCACCCCG AAGCTCTTGC CGCTGGCGCC GGCGCCCCTC AACCTCCCGC
     2341 CTTCGCCTTT GCCCAGCAGA GGGAGAAGCC CCGAGTGCAG GAGAAGCAGC ACCCCGTGCC
     2401 CCCACCGGCT CAGAACCAAA ACCAGGTGCG CGCCCCTGGG GCCCCAGGGC CCCTGGCCCT
     2461 GAAGGAGGTG GAGGAGCTGG AGCAGCTGAC CCAGCAGCTA ATGCAGGACA TGGAGCATCC
     2521 TCAGAGGCAG AATGTGGCTG TCAACGAACT CTGCGGCCGA TGCCATCAAC CCCTGGCCCG
     2581 GGCGCAGCCA GCCGTCCGCG CTCTAGGGCA GCTGTTCCAC ATCGCCTGCT TCACCTGCCA
     2641 CCAGTGTGCG CAGCAGCTCC AGGGCCAGCA GTTCTACAGT CTGGAGGGGG CGCCGTACTG
     2701 CGAGGGCTGT TACACTGACA CCCTGGAGAA GTGTAACACC TGCGGGGAGC CCATCACTGA
     2761 CCGCATGCTG AGGGCCACGG GCAAGGCCTA TCACCCGCAC TGCTTCACCT GTGTGGTCTG
     2821 CGCCCGCCCC CTGGAGGGCA CCTCCTTCAT CGTGGACCAG GCCAACCGGC CCCACTGTGT
     2881 CCCCGACTAC CACAAGCAGT ACGCCCCGAG GTGCGCCGTC TGCTCTGAGC CCATCATGCC
     2941 TGAGCCTGGC CGAGATGAGA CTGTGCGAGT GGTCGCCCTG GACAAGAACT TCCACATGAA
     3001 GTGTTACAAG TGTGAGGACT GCGGGAAGCC CCTGTCGATT GAGGCAGATG ACAATGGCTG
     3061 CTTCCCCCTG GACGGTCACG TGCTCTGTCG GAAGTGCCAC ACTGCTAGAG CCCAGACCTG
     3121 AGCGGCCGCG ACTCTAGATC ATAATCAGCC ATACCACATT TGTAGAGGTT TTACTTGCTT
     3181 TAAAAAACCT CCCACACCTC CCCCTGAACC TGAAACATAA AATGAATGCA ATTGTTGTTG
     3241 TTAACTTGTT TATTGCAGCT TATAATGGTT ACAAATAAAG CAATAGCATC ACAAATTTCA
     3301 CAAATAAAGC ATTTTTTTCA CTGCATTCTA GTTGTGGTTT GTCCAAACTC ATCAATGTAT
     3361 CTTAAGGCGT AAATTGTAAG CGTTAATATT TTGTTAAAAT TCGCGTTAAA TTTTTGTTAA
     3421 ATCAGCTCAT TTTTTAACCA ATAGGCCGAA ATCGGCAAAA TCCCTTATAA ATCAAAAGAA
     3481 TAGACCGAGA TAGGGTTGAG TGTTGTTCCA GTTTGGAACA AGAGTCCACT ATTAAAGAAC
     3541 GTGGACTCCA ACGTCAAAGG NNNNNNNNNN NNNNNNNNNN NNNNNNNNNN NNNNNNNNNN
     3601 NNNNNNNNNT NNNNNNNNNN NNNNNNNNNN NNNNNNNNNN NNNNNNNNNN NNNNNNNNNN
     3661 NNNNNNNNNN NNNNNNNNNN NNNNNNNNNN NNNNNNNNNN NGNNNNNNNN NNNNNNNNNN
     3721 NNNNNNNNNN NNNNNNNNNN NNNNNNNNNN NNNNNNNNNN NNNNNNNNNN NNNNNNNNNN
     3781 NNNNNNNNNN NNNNNNNNNN NNNNNNNNNN NNNNNNNNNN NNNNNNCAGG TGGCACTTTT
     3841 CGGGGAAATG TGCGCGGAAC CCCTATTTGT TTATTTTTCT AAATACATTC AAATATGTAT
     3901 CCGCTCATGA GACAATAACC CTGATAAATG CTTCAATAAT ATTGAAAAAG GAAGAGTCCT
     3961 GAGGCGGAAA GAACCAGCTG TGGAATGTGT GTCAGTTAGG GTGTGGAAAG TCCCCAGGCT
     4021 CCCCAGCAGG CAGAAGTATG CAAAGCATGC ATCTCAATTA GTCAGCAACC AGGTGTGGAA
     4081 AGTCCCCAGG CTCCCCAGCA GGCAGAAGTA TGCAAAGCAT GCATCTCAAT TAGTCAGCAA
     4141 CCATAGTCCC GCCCCTAACT CCGCCCATCC CGCCCCTAAC TCCGCCCAGT TCCGCCCATT
     4201 CTCCGCCCCA TGGCTGACTA ATTTTTTTTA TTTATGCAGA GGCCGAGGCC GCCTCGGCCT
     4261 CTGAGCTATT CCAGAAGTAG TGAGGAGGCT TTTTTGGAGG CCTAGGCTTT TGCAAAGATC
     4321 GATCAAGAGA CAGGATGAGG ATCGTTTCGC ATGATTGAAC AAGATGGATT GCACGCAGGT
     4381 TCTCCGGCCG CTTGGGTGGA GAGGCTATTC GGCTATGACT GGGCACAACA GACAATCGGC
     4441 TGCTCTGATG CCGCCGTGTT CCGGCTGTCA GCGCAGGGGC GCCCGGTTCT TTTTGTCAAG
     4501 ACCGACCTGT CCGGTGCCCT GAATGAACTG CAAGACGAGG CAGCGCGGCT ATCGTGGCTG
     4561 GCCACGACGG GCGTTCCTTG CGCAGCTGTG CTCGACGTTG TCACTGAAGC GGGAAGGGAC
     4621 TGGCTGCTAT TGGGCGAAGT GCCGGGGCAG GATCTCCTGT CATCTCACCT TGCTCCTGCC
     4681 GAGAAAGTAT CCATCATGGC TGATGCAATG CGGCGGCTGC ATACGCTTGA TCCGGCTACC
     4741 TGCCCATTCG ACCACCAAGC GAAACATCGC ATCGAGCGAG CACGTACTCG GATGGAAGCC
     4801 GGTCTTGTCG ATCAGGATGA TCTGGACGAA GAGCATCAGG GGCTCGCGCC AGCCGAACTG
     4861 TTCGCCAGGC TCAAGGCGAG CATGCCCGAC GGCGAGGATC TCGTCGTGAC CCATGGCGAT
     4921 GCCTGCTTGC CGAATATCAT GGTGGAAAAT GGCCGCTTTT CTGGATTCAT CGACTGTGGC
     4981 CGGCTGGGTG TGGCGGACCG CTATCAGGAC ATAGCGTTGG CTACCCGTGA TATTGCTGAA
     5041 GAGCTTGGCG GCGAATGGGC TGACCGCTTC CTCGTGCTTT ACGGTATCGC CGCTCCCGAT
     5101 TCGCAGCGCA TCGCCTTCTA TCGCCTTCTT GACGAGTTCT TCTGAGCGGG ACTCTGGGGT
     5161 TCGAAATGAC CGACCAAGCG ACGCCCAACC TGCCATCACG AGATTTCGAT TCCACCGCCG
     5221 CCTTCTATGA AAGGTTGGGC TTCGGAATCG TTTTCCGGGA CGCCGGCTGG ATGATCCTCC
     5281 AGCGCGGGGA TCTCATGCTG GAGTTCTTCG CCCACCCTAG GGGGAGGCTA ACTGAAACAC
     5341 GGAAGGAGAC AATACCGGAA GGAACCCGCG CTATGACGGC AATAAAAAGA CAGAATAAAA
     5401 CGCACGGTGT TGGGTCGTTT GTTCATAAAC GCGGGGTTCG GTCCCAGGGC TGGCACTCTG
     5461 TCGATACCCC ACCGAGACCC CATTGGGGCC AATACGCCCG CGTTTCTTCC TTTTCCCCAC
     5521 CCCACCCCCC AAGTTCGGGT GAAGGCCCAG GGCTCGCAGC CAACGTCGGG GCGGCAGGCC
     5581 CTGCCATAGC CTCAGGTTAC TCATATATAC TTTAGATTGA TTTAAAACTT CATTTTTAAT
     5641 TTAAAAGGAT CTAGGTGAAG ATCCTTTTTG ATAATCTCAT GACCAAAATC CCTTAACGTG
     5701 AGTTTTCGTT CCACTGAGCG TCAGACCCCG TAGAAAAGAT CAAAGGATCT TCTTGAGATC
     5761 CTTTTTTTCT GCGCGTAATC TGCTGCTTGC AAACAAAAAA ACCACCGCTA CCAGCGGTGG
     5821 TTTGTTTGCC GGATCAAGAG CTACCAACTC TTTTTCCGAA GGTAACTGGC TTCAGCAGAG
     5881 CGCAGATACC AAATACTGTC CTTCTAGTGT AGCCGTAGTT AGGCCACCAC TTCAAGAACT
     5941 CTGTAGCACC GCCTACATAC CTCGCTCTGC TAATCCTGTT ACCAGTGGCT GCTGCCAGTG
     6001 GCGATAAGTC GTGTCTTACC GGGTTGGACT CAAGACGATA GTTACCGGAT AAGGCGCAGC
     6061 GGTCGGGCTG AACGGGGGGT TCGTGCACAC AGCCCAGCTT GGAGCGAACG ACCTACACCG
     6121 AACTGAGATA CCTACAGCGT GAGCTATGAG AAAGCGCCAC GCTTCCCGAA GGGAGAAAGG
     6181 CGGACAGGTA TCCGGTAAGC GGCAGGGTCG GAACAGGAGA GCGCACGAGG GAGCTTCCAG
     6241 GGGGAAACGC CTGGTATCTT TATAGTCCTG TCGGGTTTCG CCACCTCTGA CTTGAGCGTC
     6301 GATTTTTGTG ATGCTCGTCA GGGGGGCGGA GCCTATGGAA AAACGCCAGC AACGCGGCCT
     6361 TTTTACGGTT CCTGGCCTTT TGCTGGCCTT TTGCTCACAT GTTCTTTCCT GCGTTATCCC
     6421 CTGATTCTGT GGATAACCGT ATTACCGCCA TGCAT  
//
