# Supplementary material for: A nano-liquid hub integrating growth and immune-evasion signaling to promote cell survival
Source: bioRxiv preprint, doi:10.1101/2021.12.30.474523, version 5 (2026-03-18)
Supplement: Supplementary data S1 [file 474523_file08.zip › DataS1_DNAfiles/036_pEGFPN1-Halo7-SGx3-zyxin-PhoMinus.gb]

LOCUS       pEGFPN1_Halo7_SG        6686 bp ds-DNA     linear       14-DEC-2020
DEFINITION  .
ACCESSION   
VERSION     
SOURCE      .
  ORGANISM  .
COMMENT     
COMMENT     ApEinfo:methylated:1
FEATURES             Location/Qualifiers
     misc_feature    1553..1627
                     /label=SGX3
                     /ApEinfo_fwdcolor=#aefcff
                     /ApEinfo_revcolor=#aefcff
                     /ApEinfo_graphicformat=arrow_data {{0 1 2 0 0 -1} {} 0}
                     width 5 offset 0
     misc_feature    1634..3352
                     /label=human Zyxin (NM_001010972.1)
                     /ApEinfo_fwdcolor=#ffa3b6
                     /ApEinfo_revcolor=#ffa3b6
                     /ApEinfo_graphicformat=arrow_data {{0 1 2 0 0 -1} {} 0}
                     width 5 offset 0
     misc_feature    2168..2170
                     /label=T179A
                     /ApEinfo_fwdcolor=#f7f097
                     /ApEinfo_revcolor=#f7f097
                     /ApEinfo_graphicformat=arrow_data {{0 1 2 0 0 -1} {} 0}
                     width 5 offset 0
     misc_feature    2540..2542
                     /label=S303A
                     /ApEinfo_fwdcolor=#f7f097
                     /ApEinfo_revcolor=#f7f097
                     /ApEinfo_graphicformat=arrow_data {{0 1 2 0 0 -1} {} 0}
                     width 5 offset 0
     misc_feature    591..650
                     /label=MCS
                     /ApEinfo_fwdcolor=#ffff66
                     /ApEinfo_revcolor=#ffff66
                     /ApEinfo_graphicformat=arrow_data {{0 1 2 0 0 -1} {} 0}
                     width 5 offset 0
     misc_feature    1670..1672
                     /label=S13A
                     /ApEinfo_fwdcolor=#f7f097
                     /ApEinfo_revcolor=#f7f097
                     /ApEinfo_graphicformat=arrow_data {{0 1 2 0 0 -1} {} 0}
                     width 5 offset 0
     misc_feature    2249..2251
                     /label=S206A
                     /ApEinfo_fwdcolor=#f7f097
                     /ApEinfo_revcolor=#f7f097
                     /ApEinfo_graphicformat=arrow_data {{0 1 2 0 0 -1} {} 0}
                     width 5 offset 0
     misc_feature    2555..2557
                     /label=S308A
                     /ApEinfo_fwdcolor=#f7f097
                     /ApEinfo_revcolor=#f7f097
                     /ApEinfo_graphicformat=arrow_data {{0 1 2 0 0 -1} {} 0}
                     width 5 offset 0
     misc_feature    3602..4057
                     /label=f1 single-strand DNA origin
                     /ApEinfo_fwdcolor=cyan
                     /ApEinfo_revcolor=green
                     /ApEinfo_graphicformat=arrow_data {{0 1 2 0 0 -1} {} 0}
                     width 5 offset 0
     misc_feature    1676..1678
                     /label=S15A
                     /ApEinfo_fwdcolor=#f7f097
                     /ApEinfo_revcolor=#f7f097
                     /ApEinfo_graphicformat=arrow_data {{0 1 2 0 0 -1} {} 0}
                     width 5 offset 0
     misc_feature    2381..2383
                     /label=T250A
                     /ApEinfo_fwdcolor=#f7f097
                     /ApEinfo_revcolor=#f7f097
                     /ApEinfo_graphicformat=arrow_data {{0 1 2 0 0 -1} {} 0}
                     width 5 offset 0
     misc_feature    2570..2572
                     /label=S313A
                     /ApEinfo_fwdcolor=#f7f097
                     /ApEinfo_revcolor=#f7f097
                     /ApEinfo_graphicformat=arrow_data {{0 1 2 0 0 -1} {} 0}
                     width 5 offset 0
     misc_feature    4119..4147
                     /label=Bacterial promoterfor expression of KanR gene
                     /ApEinfo_fwdcolor=#6666fe
                     /ApEinfo_revcolor=green
                     /ApEinfo_graphicformat=arrow_data {{0 1 2 0 0 -1} {} 0}
                     width 5 offset 0
     misc_feature    1691..1693
                     /label=Y20F
                     /ApEinfo_fwdcolor=#f7f097
                     /ApEinfo_revcolor=#f7f097
                     /ApEinfo_graphicformat=arrow_data {{0 1 2 0 0 -1} {} 0}
                     width 5 offset 0
     misc_feature    2405..2407
                     /label=S258A
                     /ApEinfo_fwdcolor=#f7f097
                     /ApEinfo_revcolor=#f7f097
                     /ApEinfo_graphicformat=arrow_data {{0 1 2 0 0 -1} {} 0}
                     width 5 offset 0
     misc_feature    2576..2578
                     /label=T315A
                     /ApEinfo_fwdcolor=#f7f097
                     /ApEinfo_revcolor=#f7f097
                     /ApEinfo_graphicformat=arrow_data {{0 1 2 0 0 -1} {} 0}
                     width 5 offset 0
     misc_feature    4231..4460
                     /label=SV40 early promoter
                     /ApEinfo_fwdcolor=#7ffe07
                     /ApEinfo_revcolor=green
                     /ApEinfo_graphicformat=arrow_data {{0 1 2 0 0 -1} {} 0}
                     width 5 offset 0
     misc_feature    1763..1765
                     /label=S44A
                     /ApEinfo_fwdcolor=#f7f097
                     /ApEinfo_revcolor=#f7f097
                     /ApEinfo_graphicformat=arrow_data {{0 1 2 0 0 -1} {} 0}
                     width 5 offset 0
     misc_feature    2408..2410
                     /label=S259A
                     /ApEinfo_fwdcolor=#f7f097
                     /ApEinfo_revcolor=#f7f097
                     /ApEinfo_graphicformat=arrow_data {{0 1 2 0 0 -1} {} 0}
                     width 5 offset 0
     misc_feature    2579..2581
                     /label=Y316F
                     /ApEinfo_fwdcolor=#f7f097
                     /ApEinfo_revcolor=#f7f097
                     /ApEinfo_graphicformat=arrow_data {{0 1 2 0 0 -1} {} 0}
                     width 5 offset 0
     misc_feature    5612..5630
                     /label=HSV thymidine kinase polyadenylation signal
                     /ApEinfo_fwdcolor=cyan
                     /ApEinfo_revcolor=green
                     /ApEinfo_graphicformat=arrow_data {{0 1 2 0 0 -1} {} 0}
                     width 5 offset 0
     misc_feature    1979..1981
                     /label=S116A
                     /ApEinfo_fwdcolor=#f7f097
                     /ApEinfo_revcolor=#f7f097
                     /ApEinfo_graphicformat=arrow_data {{0 1 2 0 0 -1} {} 0}
                     width 5 offset 0
     misc_feature    2432..2434
                     /label=S267A
                     /ApEinfo_fwdcolor=#f7f097
                     /ApEinfo_revcolor=#f7f097
                     /ApEinfo_graphicformat=arrow_data {{0 1 2 0 0 -1} {} 0}
                     width 5 offset 0
     misc_feature    2663..2665
                     /label=S344A
                     /ApEinfo_fwdcolor=#f7f097
                     /ApEinfo_revcolor=#f7f097
                     /ApEinfo_graphicformat=arrow_data {{0 1 2 0 0 -1} {} 0}
                     width 5 offset 0
     misc_feature    662..1552
                     /label=Halo7
                     /ApEinfo_fwdcolor=#acf999
                     /ApEinfo_revcolor=#acf999
                     /ApEinfo_graphicformat=arrow_data {{0 1 2 0 0 -1} {} 0}
                     width 5 offset 0
     misc_feature    2057..2059
                     /label=S142A
                     /ApEinfo_fwdcolor=#f7f097
                     /ApEinfo_revcolor=#f7f097
                     /ApEinfo_graphicformat=arrow_data {{0 1 2 0 0 -1} {} 0}
                     width 5 offset 0
     misc_feature    2441..2443
                     /label=T270A
                     /ApEinfo_fwdcolor=#f7f097
                     /ApEinfo_revcolor=#f7f097
                     /ApEinfo_graphicformat=arrow_data {{0 1 2 0 0 -1} {} 0}
                     width 5 offset 0
     misc_feature    2687..2689
                     /label=T352A
                     /ApEinfo_fwdcolor=#f7f097
                     /ApEinfo_revcolor=#f7f097
                     /ApEinfo_graphicformat=arrow_data {{0 1 2 0 0 -1} {} 0}
                     width 5 offset 0
     misc_feature    1..588
                     /label=CMV immediate early promoter
                     /ApEinfo_fwdcolor=#0f7ffe
                     /ApEinfo_revcolor=green
                     /ApEinfo_graphicformat=arrow_data {{0 1 2 0 0 -1} {} 0}
                     width 5 offset 0
     misc_feature    2060..2062
                     /label=S143A
                     /ApEinfo_fwdcolor=#f7f097
                     /ApEinfo_revcolor=#f7f097
                     /ApEinfo_graphicformat=arrow_data {{0 1 2 0 0 -1} {} 0}
                     width 5 offset 0
     misc_feature    2453..2455
                     /label=T274A
                     /ApEinfo_fwdcolor=#f7f097
                     /ApEinfo_revcolor=#f7f097
                     /ApEinfo_graphicformat=arrow_data {{0 1 2 0 0 -1} {} 0}
                     width 5 offset 0
     misc_feature    3146..3148
                     /label=S505A
                     /ApEinfo_fwdcolor=#f7f097
                     /ApEinfo_revcolor=#f7f097
                     /ApEinfo_graphicformat=arrow_data {{0 1 2 0 0 -1} {} 0}
                     width 5 offset 0
     misc_feature    3505..3539
                     /label=SV40 early mRNA polyadenylation signal
                     /ApEinfo_fwdcolor=#fc8008
                     /ApEinfo_revcolor=green
                     /ApEinfo_graphicformat=arrow_data {{0 1 2 0 0 -1} {} 0}
                     width 5 offset 0
     misc_feature    2081..2083
                     /label=S150A
                     /ApEinfo_fwdcolor=#f7f097
                     /ApEinfo_revcolor=#f7f097
                     /ApEinfo_graphicformat=arrow_data {{0 1 2 0 0 -1} {} 0}
                     width 5 offset 0
     misc_feature    2465..2467
                     /label=S278A
                     /ApEinfo_fwdcolor=#f7f097
                     /ApEinfo_revcolor=#f7f097
                     /ApEinfo_graphicformat=arrow_data {{0 1 2 0 0 -1} {} 0}
                     width 5 offset 0
     misc_feature    4398..4533
                     /label=SV40 origin of replication
                     /ApEinfo_fwdcolor=#cc66fe
                     /ApEinfo_revcolor=green
                     /ApEinfo_graphicformat=arrow_data {{0 1 2 0 0 -1} {} 0}
                     width 5 offset 0
     misc_feature    2138..2140
                     /label=S169A
                     /ApEinfo_fwdcolor=#f7f097
                     /ApEinfo_revcolor=#f7f097
                     /ApEinfo_graphicformat=arrow_data {{0 1 2 0 0 -1} {} 0}
                     width 5 offset 0
     misc_feature    2474..2476
                     /label=S281A
                     /ApEinfo_fwdcolor=#f7f097
                     /ApEinfo_revcolor=#f7f097
                     /ApEinfo_graphicformat=arrow_data {{0 1 2 0 0 -1} {} 0}
                     width 5 offset 0
     misc_feature    4582..5376
                     /label=Kanamycin/neomycin resistance gene
                     /ApEinfo_fwdcolor=#fc6665
                     /ApEinfo_revcolor=green
                     /ApEinfo_graphicformat=arrow_data {{0 1 2 0 0 -1} {} 0}
                     width 5 offset 0
     misc_feature    2141..2143
                     /label=S170A
                     /ApEinfo_fwdcolor=#f7f097
                     /ApEinfo_revcolor=#f7f097
                     /ApEinfo_graphicformat=arrow_data {{0 1 2 0 0 -1} {} 0}
                     width 5 offset 0
     misc_feature    2495..2497
                     /label=S288A
                     /ApEinfo_fwdcolor=#f7f097
                     /ApEinfo_revcolor=#f7f097
                     /ApEinfo_graphicformat=arrow_data {{0 1 2 0 0 -1} {} 0}
                     width 5 offset 0
     misc_feature    5961..6603
                     /label=pUC plasmid replication origin
                     /ApEinfo_fwdcolor=cyan
                     /ApEinfo_revcolor=green
                     /ApEinfo_graphicformat=arrow_data {{0 1 2 0 0 -1} {} 0}
                     width 5 offset 0
     misc_feature    2147..2149
                     /label=Y172F
                     /ApEinfo_fwdcolor=#f7f097
                     /ApEinfo_revcolor=#f7f097
                     /ApEinfo_graphicformat=arrow_data {{0 1 2 0 0 -1} {} 0}
                     width 5 offset 0
     misc_feature    2501..2503
                     /label=S290A
                     /ApEinfo_fwdcolor=#f7f097
                     /ApEinfo_revcolor=#f7f097
                     /ApEinfo_graphicformat=arrow_data {{0 1 2 0 0 -1} {} 0}
                     width 5 offset 0
     misc_feature    1652..1654
                     /label=S7A
                     /ApEinfo_fwdcolor=#f7f097
                     /ApEinfo_revcolor=#f7f097
                     /ApEinfo_graphicformat=arrow_data {{0 1 2 0 0 -1} {} 0}
                     width 5 offset 0
     misc_feature    2237..2239
                     /label=S202A
                     /ApEinfo_fwdcolor=#f7f097
                     /ApEinfo_revcolor=#f7f097
                     /ApEinfo_graphicformat=arrow_data {{0 1 2 0 0 -1} {} 0}
                     width 5 offset 0
     misc_feature    2549..2551
                     /label=T306A
                     /ApEinfo_fwdcolor=#f7f097
                     /ApEinfo_revcolor=#f7f097
                     /ApEinfo_graphicformat=arrow_data {{0 1 2 0 0 -1} {} 0}
                     width 5 offset 0
ORIGIN
        1 TAGTTATTAA TAGTAATCAA TTACGGGGTC ATTAGTTCAT AGCCCATATA TGGAGTTCCG
       61 CGTTACATAA CTTACGGTAA ATGGCCCGCC TGGCTGACCG CCCAACGACC CCCGCCCATT
      121 GACGTCAATA ATGACGTATG TTCCCATAGT AACGCCAATA GGGACTTTCC ATTGACGTCA
      181 ATGGGTGGAG TATTTACGGT AAACTGCCCA CTTGGCAGTA CATCAAGTGT ATCATATGCC
      241 AAGTACGCCC CCTATTGACG TCAATGACGG TAAATGGCCC GCCTGGCATT ATGCCCAGTA
      301 CATGACCTTA TGGGACTTTC CTACTTGGCA GTACATCTAC GTATTAGTCA TCGCTATTAC
      361 CATGGTGATG CGGTTTTGGC AGTACATCAA TGGGCGTGGA TAGCGGTTTG ACTCACGGGG
      421 ATTTCCAAGT CTCCACCCCA TTGACGTCAA TGGGAGTTTG TTTTGGCACC AAAATCAACG
      481 GGACTTTCCA AAATGTCGTA ACAACTCCGC CCCATTGACG CAAATGGGCG GTAGGCGTGT
      541 ACGGTGGGAG GTCTATATAA GCAGAGCTGG TTTAGTGAAC CGTCAGATCC GCTAGCGCTA
      601 CCGGACTCAG ATCTCGAGCT CAAGCTTCGA ATTCTGCAGT CGACGGTACC GGCGCGCCAG
      661 CATGGCAGAA ATCGGTACTG GCTTTCCATT CGACCCCCAT TATGTGGAAG TCCTGGGCGA
      721 GCGCATGCAC TACGTCGATG TTGGTCCGCG CGATGGCACC CCTGTGCTGT TCCTGCACGG
      781 TAACCCGACC TCCTCCTACG TGTGGCGCAA CATCATCCCG CATGTTGCAC CGACCCATCG
      841 CTGCATTGCT CCAGACCTGA TCGGTATGGG CAAATCCGAC AAACCAGACC TGGGTTATTT
      901 CTTCGACGAC CACGTCCGCT TCATGGATGC CTTCATCGAA GCCCTGGGTC TGGAAGAGGT
      961 CGTCCTGGTC ATTCACGACT GGGGCTCCGC TCTGGGTTTC CACTGGGCCA AGCGCAATCC
     1021 AGAGCGCGTC AAAGGTATTG CATTTATGGA GTTCATCCGC CCTATCCCGA CCTGGGACGA
     1081 ATGGCCAGAA TTTGCCCGCG AGACCTTCCA GGCCTTCCGC ACCACCGACG TCGGCCGCAA
     1141 GCTGATCATC GATCAGAACG TTTTTATCGA GGGTACGCTG CCGATGGGTG TCGTCCGCCC
     1201 GCTGACTGAA GTCGAGATGG ACCATTACCG CGAGCCGTTC CTGAATCCTG TTGACCGCGA
     1261 GCCACTGTGG CGCTTCCCAA ACGAGCTGCC AATCGCCGGT GAGCCAGCGA ACATCGTCGC
     1321 GCTGGTCGAA GAATACATGG ACTGGCTGCA CCAGTCCCCT GTCCCGAAGC TGCTGTTCTG
     1381 GGGCACCCCA GGCGTTCTGA TCCCACCGGC CGAAGCCGCT CGCCTGGCCA AAAGCCTGCC
     1441 TAACTGCAAG GCTGTGGACA TCGGCCCGGG TCTGAATCTG CTGCAAGAAG ACAACCCGGA
     1501 CCTGATCGGC AGCGAGATCG CGCGCTGGCT GTCGACGCTC GAGATTTCCG GCTCCGGACT
     1561 CAGATCTCGA GCTCAAGCTT CGTCAGGAGG CGGTGGCTCA GGAGGCGGTG GCTCAGGAGG
     1621 CGGTGGCACT AGTATGGCGG CCCCCCGCCC GGCCCCCGCG ATCTCCGTTG CCGTCGCCGC
     1681 TCCGGCTTTT TTTGCCCCGC AGAAGAAGTT CGGCCCTGTG GTGGCCCCAA AGCCCAAAGT
     1741 GAATCCCTTC CGGCCCGGGG ACGCCGAGCC TCCCCCGGCA CCCGGGGCCC AGCGCGCACA
     1801 GATGGGCCGG GTGGGCGAGA TTCCCCCGCC GCCCCCGGAA GACTTTCCCC TGCCTCCACC
     1861 TCCCCTTGCT GGGGATGGCG ACGATGCAGA GGGTGCTCTG GGAGGTGCCT TCCCGCCGCC
     1921 CCCTCCCCCG ATCGAGGAAT CATTTCCCCC TGCGCCTCTG GAGGAGGAGA TCTTCCCTGC
     1981 CCCGCCGCCT CCTCCGGAGG AGGAGGGAGG GCCTGAGGCC CCCATACCGC CCCCACCACA
     2041 GCCCAGGGAG AAGGTGGCCG CCATTGATTT GGAGATCGAC GCCCTGTCCT CACTGCTGGA
     2101 TGACATGACC AAGAATGATC CTTTCAAAGC CCGGGTGGCC GCCGGATTTG TGCCCCCACC
     2161 AGTGGCCGCC CCATTCAGTT CCAAGTCCAG TACCAAGCCT GCAGCCGGGG GCACAGCACC
     2221 CCTGCCTCCT TGGAAGGCCC CTTCCAGCGC CCAGCCTCTG CCCCAGGTTC CGGCTCCGGC
     2281 TCAGAGCCAG ACACAGTTCC ATGTTCAGCC CCAGCCCCAG CCCAAGCCTC AGGTCCAACT
     2341 CCATGTCCAG TCCCAGACCC AGCCTGTGTC TTTGGCTAAC GCCCAGCCCC GAGGGCCCCC
     2401 AGCCGCCGCC CCGGCTCCAG CCCCTAAGTT TGCCCCAGTG GCCCCTAAGT TTGCCCCTGT
     2461 GGCTGCCAAG TTCGCCCCTG GAGCCCCAGG TGGAGCCGGG GCCCAACCAA ATCAAAAATT
     2521 GGGGCACCCC GAAGCTCTTG CCGCTGGCGC CGGCGCCCCT CAACCTCCCG CCTTCGCCTT
     2581 TGCCCAGCAG AGGGAGAAGC CCCGAGTGCA GGAGAAGCAG CACCCCGTGC CCCCACCGGC
     2641 TCAGAACCAA AACCAGGTGC GCGCCCCTGG GGCCCCAGGG CCCCTGGCCC TGAAGGAGGT
     2701 GGAGGAGCTG GAGCAGCTGA CCCAGCAGCT AATGCAGGAC ATGGAGCATC CTCAGAGGCA
     2761 GAATGTGGCT GTCAACGAAC TCTGCGGCCG ATGCCATCAA CCCCTGGCCC GGGCGCAGCC
     2821 AGCCGTCCGC GCTCTAGGGC AGCTGTTCCA CATCGCCTGC TTCACCTGCC ACCAGTGTGC
     2881 GCAGCAGCTC CAGGGCCAGC AGTTCTACAG TCTGGAGGGG GCGCCGTACT GCGAGGGCTG
     2941 TTACACTGAC ACCCTGGAGA AGTGTAACAC CTGCGGGGAG CCCATCACTG ACCGCATGCT
     3001 GAGGGCCACG GGCAAGGCCT ATCACCCGCA CTGCTTCACC TGTGTGGTCT GCGCCCGCCC
     3061 CCTGGAGGGC ACCTCCTTCA TCGTGGACCA GGCCAACCGG CCCCACTGTG TCCCCGACTA
     3121 CCACAAGCAG TACGCCCCGA GGTGCGCCGT CTGCTCTGAG CCCATCATGC CTGAGCCTGG
     3181 CCGAGATGAG ACTGTGCGAG TGGTCGCCCT GGACAAGAAC TTCCACATGA AGTGTTACAA
     3241 GTGTGAGGAC TGCGGGAAGC CCCTGTCGAT TGAGGCAGAT GACAATGGCT GCTTCCCCCT
     3301 GGACGGTCAC GTGCTCTGTC GGAAGTGCCA CACTGCTAGA GCCCAGACCT GAGCGGCCGC
     3361 GACTCTAGAT CATAATCAGC CATACCACAT TTGTAGAGGT TTTACTTGCT TTAAAAAACC
     3421 TCCCACACCT CCCCCTGAAC CTGAAACATA AAATGAATGC AATTGTTGTT GTTAACTTGT
     3481 TTATTGCAGC TTATAATGGT TACAAATAAA GCAATAGCAT CACAAATTTC ACAAATAAAG
     3541 CATTTTTTTC ACTGCATTCT AGTTGTGGTT TGTCCAAACT CATCAATGTA TCTTAAGGCG
     3601 TAAATTGTAA GCGTTAATAT TTTGTTAAAA TTCGCGTTAA ATTTTTGTTA AATCAGCTCA
     3661 TTTTTTAACC AATAGGCCGA AATCGGCAAA ATCCCTTATA AATCAAAAGA ATAGACCGAG
     3721 ATAGGGTTGA GTGTTGTTCC AGTTTGGAAC AAGAGTCCAC TATTAAAGAA CGTGGACTCC
     3781 AACGTCAAAG GNNNNNNNNN NNNNNNNNNN NNNNNNNNNN NNNNNNNNNN NNNNNNNNNN
     3841 TNNNNNNNNN NNNNNNNNNN NNNNNNNNNN NNNNNNNNNN NNNNNNNNNN NNNNNNNNNN
     3901 NNNNNNNNNN NNNNNNNNNN NNNNNNNNNN NNGNNNNNNN NNNNNNNNNN NNNNNNNNNN
     3961 NNNNNNNNNN NNNNNNNNNN NNNNNNNNNN NNNNNNNNNN NNNNNNNNNN NNNNNNNNNN
     4021 NNNNNNNNNN NNNNNNNNNN NNNNNNNNNN NNNNNNNCAG GTGGCACTTT TCGGGGAAAT
     4081 GTGCGCGGAA CCCCTATTTG TTTATTTTTC TAAATACATT CAAATATGTA TCCGCTCATG
     4141 AGACAATAAC CCTGATAAAT GCTTCAATAA TATTGAAAAA GGAAGAGTCC TGAGGCGGAA
     4201 AGAACCAGCT GTGGAATGTG TGTCAGTTAG GGTGTGGAAA GTCCCCAGGC TCCCCAGCAG
     4261 GCAGAAGTAT GCAAAGCATG CATCTCAATT AGTCAGCAAC CAGGTGTGGA AAGTCCCCAG
     4321 GCTCCCCAGC AGGCAGAAGT ATGCAAAGCA TGCATCTCAA TTAGTCAGCA ACCATAGTCC
     4381 CGCCCCTAAC TCCGCCCATC CCGCCCCTAA CTCCGCCCAG TTCCGCCCAT TCTCCGCCCC
     4441 ATGGCTGACT AATTTTTTTT ATTTATGCAG AGGCCGAGGC CGCCTCGGCC TCTGAGCTAT
     4501 TCCAGAAGTA GTGAGGAGGC TTTTTTGGAG GCCTAGGCTT TTGCAAAGAT CGATCAAGAG
     4561 ACAGGATGAG GATCGTTTCG CATGATTGAA CAAGATGGAT TGCACGCAGG TTCTCCGGCC
     4621 GCTTGGGTGG AGAGGCTATT CGGCTATGAC TGGGCACAAC AGACAATCGG CTGCTCTGAT
     4681 GCCGCCGTGT TCCGGCTGTC AGCGCAGGGG CGCCCGGTTC TTTTTGTCAA GACCGACCTG
     4741 TCCGGTGCCC TGAATGAACT GCAAGACGAG GCAGCGCGGC TATCGTGGCT GGCCACGACG
     4801 GGCGTTCCTT GCGCAGCTGT GCTCGACGTT GTCACTGAAG CGGGAAGGGA CTGGCTGCTA
     4861 TTGGGCGAAG TGCCGGGGCA GGATCTCCTG TCATCTCACC TTGCTCCTGC CGAGAAAGTA
     4921 TCCATCATGG CTGATGCAAT GCGGCGGCTG CATACGCTTG ATCCGGCTAC CTGCCCATTC
     4981 GACCACCAAG CGAAACATCG CATCGAGCGA GCACGTACTC GGATGGAAGC CGGTCTTGTC
     5041 GATCAGGATG ATCTGGACGA AGAGCATCAG GGGCTCGCGC CAGCCGAACT GTTCGCCAGG
     5101 CTCAAGGCGA GCATGCCCGA CGGCGAGGAT CTCGTCGTGA CCCATGGCGA TGCCTGCTTG
     5161 CCGAATATCA TGGTGGAAAA TGGCCGCTTT TCTGGATTCA TCGACTGTGG CCGGCTGGGT
     5221 GTGGCGGACC GCTATCAGGA CATAGCGTTG GCTACCCGTG ATATTGCTGA AGAGCTTGGC
     5281 GGCGAATGGG CTGACCGCTT CCTCGTGCTT TACGGTATCG CCGCTCCCGA TTCGCAGCGC
     5341 ATCGCCTTCT ATCGCCTTCT TGACGAGTTC TTCTGAGCGG GACTCTGGGG TTCGAAATGA
     5401 CCGACCAAGC GACGCCCAAC CTGCCATCAC GAGATTTCGA TTCCACCGCC GCCTTCTATG
     5461 AAAGGTTGGG CTTCGGAATC GTTTTCCGGG ACGCCGGCTG GATGATCCTC CAGCGCGGGG
     5521 ATCTCATGCT GGAGTTCTTC GCCCACCCTA GGGGGAGGCT AACTGAAACA CGGAAGGAGA
     5581 CAATACCGGA AGGAACCCGC GCTATGACGG CAATAAAAAG ACAGAATAAA ACGCACGGTG
     5641 TTGGGTCGTT TGTTCATAAA CGCGGGGTTC GGTCCCAGGG CTGGCACTCT GTCGATACCC
     5701 CACCGAGACC CCATTGGGGC CAATACGCCC GCGTTTCTTC CTTTTCCCCA CCCCACCCCC
     5761 CAAGTTCGGG TGAAGGCCCA GGGCTCGCAG CCAACGTCGG GGCGGCAGGC CCTGCCATAG
     5821 CCTCAGGTTA CTCATATATA CTTTAGATTG ATTTAAAACT TCATTTTTAA TTTAAAAGGA
     5881 TCTAGGTGAA GATCCTTTTT GATAATCTCA TGACCAAAAT CCCTTAACGT GAGTTTTCGT
     5941 TCCACTGAGC GTCAGACCCC GTAGAAAAGA TCAAAGGATC TTCTTGAGAT CCTTTTTTTC
     6001 TGCGCGTAAT CTGCTGCTTG CAAACAAAAA AACCACCGCT ACCAGCGGTG GTTTGTTTGC
     6061 CGGATCAAGA GCTACCAACT CTTTTTCCGA AGGTAACTGG CTTCAGCAGA GCGCAGATAC
     6121 CAAATACTGT CCTTCTAGTG TAGCCGTAGT TAGGCCACCA CTTCAAGAAC TCTGTAGCAC
     6181 CGCCTACATA CCTCGCTCTG CTAATCCTGT TACCAGTGGC TGCTGCCAGT GGCGATAAGT
     6241 CGTGTCTTAC CGGGTTGGAC TCAAGACGAT AGTTACCGGA TAAGGCGCAG CGGTCGGGCT
     6301 GAACGGGGGG TTCGTGCACA CAGCCCAGCT TGGAGCGAAC GACCTACACC GAACTGAGAT
     6361 ACCTACAGCG TGAGCTATGA GAAAGCGCCA CGCTTCCCGA AGGGAGAAAG GCGGACAGGT
     6421 ATCCGGTAAG CGGCAGGGTC GGAACAGGAG AGCGCACGAG GGAGCTTCCA GGGGGAAACG
     6481 CCTGGTATCT TTATAGTCCT GTCGGGTTTC GCCACCTCTG ACTTGAGCGT CGATTTTTGT
     6541 GATGCTCGTC AGGGGGGCGG AGCCTATGGA AAAACGCCAG CAACGCGGCC TTTTTACGGT
     6601 TCCTGGCCTT TTGCTGGCCT TTTGCTCACA TGTTCTTTCC TGCGTTATCC CCTGATTCTG
     6661 TGGATAACCG TATTACCGCC ATGCAT   
//
