# Supplementary material for: A nano-liquid hub integrating growth and immune-evasion signaling to promote cell survival
Source: bioRxiv preprint, doi:10.1101/2021.12.30.474523, version 5 (2026-03-18)
Supplement: Supplementary data S1 [file 474523_file08.zip › DataS1_DNAfiles/037_pEGFPN1-Halo7-SGx3-far.gb]

LOCUS       pEGFPN1_Halo7_SG        5012 bp ds-DNA     linear       15-SEP-2020
DEFINITION  .
ACCESSION   
VERSION     
SOURCE      .
  ORGANISM  .
COMMENT     
COMMENT     
COMMENT     ApEinfo:methylated:1
FEATURES             Location/Qualifiers
     misc_feature    591..634
                     /label=MCS
                     /ApEinfo_fwdcolor=#ffff66
                     /ApEinfo_revcolor=#ffff66
                     /ApEinfo_graphicformat=arrow_data {{0 1 2 0 0 -1} {} 0}
                     width 5 offset 0
     misc_feature    1634..1675
                     /label=KRas (far, NM_004985.4, [175K-188M])
                     /ApEinfo_fwdcolor=#ffa3b6
                     /ApEinfo_revcolor=#ffa3b6
                     /ApEinfo_graphicformat=arrow_data {{0 1 2 0 0 -1} {} 0}
                     width 5 offset 0
     misc_feature    1553..1627
                     /label=SGX3
                     /ApEinfo_fwdcolor=#aefcff
                     /ApEinfo_revcolor=#aefcff
                     /ApEinfo_graphicformat=arrow_data {{0 1 2 0 0 -1} {} 0}
                     width 5 offset 0
     misc_feature    1..588
                     /label=CMV immediate early promoter
                     /ApEinfo_fwdcolor=#0f7ffe
                     /ApEinfo_revcolor=green
                     /ApEinfo_graphicformat=arrow_data {{0 1 2 0 0 -1} {} 0}
                     width 5 offset 0
     misc_feature    662..1552
                     /label=Halo7
                     /ApEinfo_fwdcolor=#acf999
                     /ApEinfo_revcolor=#acf999
                     /ApEinfo_graphicformat=arrow_data {{0 1 2 0 0 -1} {} 0}
                     width 5 offset 0
     misc_feature    1928..2383
                     /label=f1 single-strand DNA origin
                     /ApEinfo_fwdcolor=cyan
                     /ApEinfo_revcolor=green
                     /ApEinfo_graphicformat=arrow_data {{0 1 2 0 0 -1} {} 0}
                     width 5 offset 0
     misc_feature    1831..1865
                     /label=SV40 early mRNA polyadenylation signal
                     /ApEinfo_fwdcolor=#fc8008
                     /ApEinfo_revcolor=green
                     /ApEinfo_graphicformat=arrow_data {{0 1 2 0 0 -1} {} 0}
                     width 5 offset 0
     misc_feature    2445..2473
                     /label=Bacterial promoterfor expression of KanR gene
                     /ApEinfo_fwdcolor=#6666fe
                     /ApEinfo_revcolor=green
                     /ApEinfo_graphicformat=arrow_data {{0 1 2 0 0 -1} {} 0}
                     width 5 offset 0
     misc_feature    2724..2859
                     /label=SV40 origin of replication
                     /ApEinfo_fwdcolor=#cc66fe
                     /ApEinfo_revcolor=green
                     /ApEinfo_graphicformat=arrow_data {{0 1 2 0 0 -1} {} 0}
                     width 5 offset 0
     misc_feature    2557..2786
                     /label=SV40 early promoter
                     /ApEinfo_fwdcolor=#7ffe07
                     /ApEinfo_revcolor=green
                     /ApEinfo_graphicformat=arrow_data {{0 1 2 0 0 -1} {} 0}
                     width 5 offset 0
     misc_feature    2908..3702
                     /label=Kanamycin/neomycin resistance gene
                     /ApEinfo_fwdcolor=#fc6665
                     /ApEinfo_revcolor=green
                     /ApEinfo_graphicformat=arrow_data {{0 1 2 0 0 -1} {} 0}
                     width 5 offset 0
     misc_feature    3938..3956
                     /label=HSV thymidine kinase polyadenylation signal
                     /ApEinfo_fwdcolor=cyan
                     /ApEinfo_revcolor=green
                     /ApEinfo_graphicformat=arrow_data {{0 1 2 0 0 -1} {} 0}
                     width 5 offset 0
     misc_feature    4287..4929
                     /label=pUC plasmid replication origin
                     /ApEinfo_fwdcolor=cyan
                     /ApEinfo_revcolor=green
                     /ApEinfo_graphicformat=arrow_data {{0 1 2 0 0 -1} {} 0}
                     width 5 offset 0
ORIGIN
        1 TAGTTATTAA TAGTAATCAA TTACGGGGTC ATTAGTTCAT AGCCCATATA TGGAGTTCCG
       61 CGTTACATAA CTTACGGTAA ATGGCCCGCC TGGCTGACCG CCCAACGACC CCCGCCCATT
      121 GACGTCAATA ATGACGTATG TTCCCATAGT AACGCCAATA GGGACTTTCC ATTGACGTCA
      181 ATGGGTGGAG TATTTACGGT AAACTGCCCA CTTGGCAGTA CATCAAGTGT ATCATATGCC
      241 AAGTACGCCC CCTATTGACG TCAATGACGG TAAATGGCCC GCCTGGCATT ATGCCCAGTA
      301 CATGACCTTA TGGGACTTTC CTACTTGGCA GTACATCTAC GTATTAGTCA TCGCTATTAC
      361 CATGGTGATG CGGTTTTGGC AGTACATCAA TGGGCGTGGA TAGCGGTTTG ACTCACGGGG
      421 ATTTCCAAGT CTCCACCCCA TTGACGTCAA TGGGAGTTTG TTTTGGCACC AAAATCAACG
      481 GGACTTTCCA AAATGTCGTA ACAACTCCGC CCCATTGACG CAAATGGGCG GTAGGCGTGT
      541 ACGGTGGGAG GTCTATATAA GCAGAGCTGG TTTAGTGAAC CGTCAGATCC GCTAGCGCTA
      601 CCGGACTCAG ATCTCGAGCT CAAGCTTCGA ATTCTGCAGT CGACGGTACC GGCGCGCCAG
      661 CATGGCAGAA ATCGGTACTG GCTTTCCATT CGACCCCCAT TATGTGGAAG TCCTGGGCGA
      721 GCGCATGCAC TACGTCGATG TTGGTCCGCG CGATGGCACC CCTGTGCTGT TCCTGCACGG
      781 TAACCCGACC TCCTCCTACG TGTGGCGCAA CATCATCCCG CATGTTGCAC CGACCCATCG
      841 CTGCATTGCT CCAGACCTGA TCGGTATGGG CAAATCCGAC AAACCAGACC TGGGTTATTT
      901 CTTCGACGAC CACGTCCGCT TCATGGATGC CTTCATCGAA GCCCTGGGTC TGGAAGAGGT
      961 CGTCCTGGTC ATTCACGACT GGGGCTCCGC TCTGGGTTTC CACTGGGCCA AGCGCAATCC
     1021 AGAGCGCGTC AAAGGTATTG CATTTATGGA GTTCATCCGC CCTATCCCGA CCTGGGACGA
     1081 ATGGCCAGAA TTTGCCCGCG AGACCTTCCA GGCCTTCCGC ACCACCGACG TCGGCCGCAA
     1141 GCTGATCATC GATCAGAACG TTTTTATCGA GGGTACGCTG CCGATGGGTG TCGTCCGCCC
     1201 GCTGACTGAA GTCGAGATGG ACCATTACCG CGAGCCGTTC CTGAATCCTG TTGACCGCGA
     1261 GCCACTGTGG CGCTTCCCAA ACGAGCTGCC AATCGCCGGT GAGCCAGCGA ACATCGTCGC
     1321 GCTGGTCGAA GAATACATGG ACTGGCTGCA CCAGTCCCCT GTCCCGAAGC TGCTGTTCTG
     1381 GGGCACCCCA GGCGTTCTGA TCCCACCGGC CGAAGCCGCT CGCCTGGCCA AAAGCCTGCC
     1441 TAACTGCAAG GCTGTGGACA TCGGCCCGGG TCTGAATCTG CTGCAAGAAG ACAACCCGGA
     1501 CCTGATCGGC AGCGAGATCG CGCGCTGGCT GTCGACGCTC GAGATTTCCG GCTCCGGACT
     1561 CAGATCTCGA GCTCAAGCTT CGTCAGGAGG CGGTGGCTCA GGAGGCGGTG GCTCAGGAGG
     1621 CGGTGGCACT AGTAAGAAGA AGAAGAAGAA GAGCAAGACC AAGTGCGTGA TCATGTAAGC
     1681 GGCCGCGACT CTAGATCATA ATCAGCCATA CCACATTTGT AGAGGTTTTA CTTGCTTTAA
     1741 AAAACCTCCC ACACCTCCCC CTGAACCTGA AACATAAAAT GAATGCAATT GTTGTTGTTA
     1801 ACTTGTTTAT TGCAGCTTAT AATGGTTACA AATAAAGCAA TAGCATCACA AATTTCACAA
     1861 ATAAAGCATT TTTTTCACTG CATTCTAGTT GTGGTTTGTC CAAACTCATC AATGTATCTT
     1921 AAGGCGTAAA TTGTAAGCGT TAATATTTTG TTAAAATTCG CGTTAAATTT TTGTTAAATC
     1981 AGCTCATTTT TTAACCAATA GGCCGAAATC GGCAAAATCC CTTATAAATC AAAAGAATAG
     2041 ACCGAGATAG GGTTGAGTGT TGTTCCAGTT TGGAACAAGA GTCCACTATT AAAGAACGTG
     2101 GACTCCAACG TCAAAGGNNN NNNNNNNNNN NNNNNNNNNN NNNNNNNNNN NNNNNNNNNN
     2161 NNNNNNTNNN NNNNNNNNNN NNNNNNNNNN NNNNNNNNNN NNNNNNNNNN NNNNNNNNNN
     2221 NNNNNNNNNN NNNNNNNNNN NNNNNNNNNN NNNNNNNNGN NNNNNNNNNN NNNNNNNNNN
     2281 NNNNNNNNNN NNNNNNNNNN NNNNNNNNNN NNNNNNNNNN NNNNNNNNNN NNNNNNNNNN
     2341 NNNNNNNNNN NNNNNNNNNN NNNNNNNNNN NNNNNNNNNN NNNCAGGTGG CACTTTTCGG
     2401 GGAAATGTGC GCGGAACCCC TATTTGTTTA TTTTTCTAAA TACATTCAAA TATGTATCCG
     2461 CTCATGAGAC AATAACCCTG ATAAATGCTT CAATAATATT GAAAAAGGAA GAGTCCTGAG
     2521 GCGGAAAGAA CCAGCTGTGG AATGTGTGTC AGTTAGGGTG TGGAAAGTCC CCAGGCTCCC
     2581 CAGCAGGCAG AAGTATGCAA AGCATGCATC TCAATTAGTC AGCAACCAGG TGTGGAAAGT
     2641 CCCCAGGCTC CCCAGCAGGC AGAAGTATGC AAAGCATGCA TCTCAATTAG TCAGCAACCA
     2701 TAGTCCCGCC CCTAACTCCG CCCATCCCGC CCCTAACTCC GCCCAGTTCC GCCCATTCTC
     2761 CGCCCCATGG CTGACTAATT TTTTTTATTT ATGCAGAGGC CGAGGCCGCC TCGGCCTCTG
     2821 AGCTATTCCA GAAGTAGTGA GGAGGCTTTT TTGGAGGCCT AGGCTTTTGC AAAGATCGAT
     2881 CAAGAGACAG GATGAGGATC GTTTCGCATG ATTGAACAAG ATGGATTGCA CGCAGGTTCT
     2941 CCGGCCGCTT GGGTGGAGAG GCTATTCGGC TATGACTGGG CACAACAGAC AATCGGCTGC
     3001 TCTGATGCCG CCGTGTTCCG GCTGTCAGCG CAGGGGCGCC CGGTTCTTTT TGTCAAGACC
     3061 GACCTGTCCG GTGCCCTGAA TGAACTGCAA GACGAGGCAG CGCGGCTATC GTGGCTGGCC
     3121 ACGACGGGCG TTCCTTGCGC AGCTGTGCTC GACGTTGTCA CTGAAGCGGG AAGGGACTGG
     3181 CTGCTATTGG GCGAAGTGCC GGGGCAGGAT CTCCTGTCAT CTCACCTTGC TCCTGCCGAG
     3241 AAAGTATCCA TCATGGCTGA TGCAATGCGG CGGCTGCATA CGCTTGATCC GGCTACCTGC
     3301 CCATTCGACC ACCAAGCGAA ACATCGCATC GAGCGAGCAC GTACTCGGAT GGAAGCCGGT
     3361 CTTGTCGATC AGGATGATCT GGACGAAGAG CATCAGGGGC TCGCGCCAGC CGAACTGTTC
     3421 GCCAGGCTCA AGGCGAGCAT GCCCGACGGC GAGGATCTCG TCGTGACCCA TGGCGATGCC
     3481 TGCTTGCCGA ATATCATGGT GGAAAATGGC CGCTTTTCTG GATTCATCGA CTGTGGCCGG
     3541 CTGGGTGTGG CGGACCGCTA TCAGGACATA GCGTTGGCTA CCCGTGATAT TGCTGAAGAG
     3601 CTTGGCGGCG AATGGGCTGA CCGCTTCCTC GTGCTTTACG GTATCGCCGC TCCCGATTCG
     3661 CAGCGCATCG CCTTCTATCG CCTTCTTGAC GAGTTCTTCT GAGCGGGACT CTGGGGTTCG
     3721 AAATGACCGA CCAAGCGACG CCCAACCTGC CATCACGAGA TTTCGATTCC ACCGCCGCCT
     3781 TCTATGAAAG GTTGGGCTTC GGAATCGTTT TCCGGGACGC CGGCTGGATG ATCCTCCAGC
     3841 GCGGGGATCT CATGCTGGAG TTCTTCGCCC ACCCTAGGGG GAGGCTAACT GAAACACGGA
     3901 AGGAGACAAT ACCGGAAGGA ACCCGCGCTA TGACGGCAAT AAAAAGACAG AATAAAACGC
     3961 ACGGTGTTGG GTCGTTTGTT CATAAACGCG GGGTTCGGTC CCAGGGCTGG CACTCTGTCG
     4021 ATACCCCACC GAGACCCCAT TGGGGCCAAT ACGCCCGCGT TTCTTCCTTT TCCCCACCCC
     4081 ACCCCCCAAG TTCGGGTGAA GGCCCAGGGC TCGCAGCCAA CGTCGGGGCG GCAGGCCCTG
     4141 CCATAGCCTC AGGTTACTCA TATATACTTT AGATTGATTT AAAACTTCAT TTTTAATTTA
     4201 AAAGGATCTA GGTGAAGATC CTTTTTGATA ATCTCATGAC CAAAATCCCT TAACGTGAGT
     4261 TTTCGTTCCA CTGAGCGTCA GACCCCGTAG AAAAGATCAA AGGATCTTCT TGAGATCCTT
     4321 TTTTTCTGCG CGTAATCTGC TGCTTGCAAA CAAAAAAACC ACCGCTACCA GCGGTGGTTT
     4381 GTTTGCCGGA TCAAGAGCTA CCAACTCTTT TTCCGAAGGT AACTGGCTTC AGCAGAGCGC
     4441 AGATACCAAA TACTGTCCTT CTAGTGTAGC CGTAGTTAGG CCACCACTTC AAGAACTCTG
     4501 TAGCACCGCC TACATACCTC GCTCTGCTAA TCCTGTTACC AGTGGCTGCT GCCAGTGGCG
     4561 ATAAGTCGTG TCTTACCGGG TTGGACTCAA GACGATAGTT ACCGGATAAG GCGCAGCGGT
     4621 CGGGCTGAAC GGGGGGTTCG TGCACACAGC CCAGCTTGGA GCGAACGACC TACACCGAAC
     4681 TGAGATACCT ACAGCGTGAG CTATGAGAAA GCGCCACGCT TCCCGAAGGG AGAAAGGCGG
     4741 ACAGGTATCC GGTAAGCGGC AGGGTCGGAA CAGGAGAGCG CACGAGGGAG CTTCCAGGGG
     4801 GAAACGCCTG GTATCTTTAT AGTCCTGTCG GGTTTCGCCA CCTCTGACTT GAGCGTCGAT
     4861 TTTTGTGATG CTCGTCAGGG GGGCGGAGCC TATGGAAAAA CGCCAGCAAC GCGGCCTTTT
     4921 TACGGTTCCT GGCCTTTTGC TGGCCTTTTG CTCACATGTT CTTTCCTGCG TTATCCCCTG
     4981 ATTCTGTGGA TAACCGTATT ACCGCCATGC AT  
//
