# Supplementary material for: A nano-liquid hub integrating growth and immune-evasion signaling to promote cell survival
Source: bioRxiv preprint, doi:10.1101/2021.12.30.474523, version 5 (2026-03-18)
Supplement: Supplementary data S1 [file 474523_file08.zip › DataS1_DNAfiles/038_pEGFPN1-mEOS32-SGx3-far.gb]

LOCUS       pEGFPN1_mEOS32_S        4769 bp ds-DNA     linear       15-SEP-2020
DEFINITION  .
ACCESSION   
VERSION     
SOURCE      .
  ORGANISM  .
COMMENT     
COMMENT     
COMMENT     ApEinfo:methylated:1
FEATURES             Location/Qualifiers
     misc_feature    662..1339
                     /label=mEos32
                     /ApEinfo_fwdcolor=#acf999
                     /ApEinfo_revcolor=#acf999
                     /ApEinfo_graphicformat=arrow_data {{0 1 2 0 0 -1} {} 0}
                     width 5 offset 0
     misc_feature    1391..1432
                     /label=KRas (far, NM_004985.4, [175K-188M])
                     /ApEinfo_fwdcolor=#ffa3b6
                     /ApEinfo_revcolor=#ffa3b6
                     /ApEinfo_graphicformat=arrow_data {{0 1 2 0 0 -1} {} 0}
                     width 5 offset 0
     misc_feature    591..650
                     /label=MCS
                     /ApEinfo_fwdcolor=#ffff66
                     /ApEinfo_revcolor=#ffff66
                     /ApEinfo_graphicformat=arrow_data {{0 1 2 0 0 -1} {} 0}
                     width 5 offset 0
     misc_feature    1685..2140
                     /label=f1 single-strand DNA origin
                     /ApEinfo_fwdcolor=cyan
                     /ApEinfo_revcolor=green
                     /ApEinfo_graphicformat=arrow_data {{0 1 2 0 0 -1} {} 0}
                     width 5 offset 0
     misc_feature    1..588
                     /label=CMV immediate early promoter
                     /ApEinfo_fwdcolor=#0f7ffe
                     /ApEinfo_revcolor=green
                     /ApEinfo_graphicformat=arrow_data {{0 1 2 0 0 -1} {} 0}
                     width 5 offset 0
     misc_feature    1588..1622
                     /label=SV40 early mRNA polyadenylation signal
                     /ApEinfo_fwdcolor=#fc8008
                     /ApEinfo_revcolor=green
                     /ApEinfo_graphicformat=arrow_data {{0 1 2 0 0 -1} {} 0}
                     width 5 offset 0
     misc_feature    1340..1384
                     /label=SGX3
                     /ApEinfo_fwdcolor=#aefcff
                     /ApEinfo_revcolor=#aefcff
                     /ApEinfo_graphicformat=arrow_data {{0 1 2 0 0 -1} {} 0}
                     width 5 offset 0
     misc_feature    2202..2230
                     /label=Bacterial promoterfor expression of KanR gene
                     /ApEinfo_fwdcolor=#6666fe
                     /ApEinfo_revcolor=green
                     /ApEinfo_graphicformat=arrow_data {{0 1 2 0 0 -1} {} 0}
                     width 5 offset 0
     misc_feature    2481..2616
                     /label=SV40 origin of replication
                     /ApEinfo_fwdcolor=#cc66fe
                     /ApEinfo_revcolor=green
                     /ApEinfo_graphicformat=arrow_data {{0 1 2 0 0 -1} {} 0}
                     width 5 offset 0
     misc_feature    2314..2543
                     /label=SV40 early promoter
                     /ApEinfo_fwdcolor=#7ffe07
                     /ApEinfo_revcolor=green
                     /ApEinfo_graphicformat=arrow_data {{0 1 2 0 0 -1} {} 0}
                     width 5 offset 0
     misc_feature    2665..3459
                     /label=Kanamycin/neomycin resistance gene
                     /ApEinfo_fwdcolor=#fc6665
                     /ApEinfo_revcolor=green
                     /ApEinfo_graphicformat=arrow_data {{0 1 2 0 0 -1} {} 0}
                     width 5 offset 0
     misc_feature    3695..3713
                     /label=HSV thymidine kinase polyadenylation signal
                     /ApEinfo_fwdcolor=cyan
                     /ApEinfo_revcolor=green
                     /ApEinfo_graphicformat=arrow_data {{0 1 2 0 0 -1} {} 0}
                     width 5 offset 0
     misc_feature    4044..4686
                     /label=pUC plasmid replication origin
                     /ApEinfo_fwdcolor=cyan
                     /ApEinfo_revcolor=green
                     /ApEinfo_graphicformat=arrow_data {{0 1 2 0 0 -1} {} 0}
                     width 5 offset 0
ORIGIN
        1 TAGTTATTAA TAGTAATCAA TTACGGGGTC ATTAGTTCAT AGCCCATATA TGGAGTTCCG
       61 CGTTACATAA CTTACGGTAA ATGGCCCGCC TGGCTGACCG CCCAACGACC CCCGCCCATT
      121 GACGTCAATA ATGACGTATG TTCCCATAGT AACGCCAATA GGGACTTTCC ATTGACGTCA
      181 ATGGGTGGAG TATTTACGGT AAACTGCCCA CTTGGCAGTA CATCAAGTGT ATCATATGCC
      241 AAGTACGCCC CCTATTGACG TCAATGACGG TAAATGGCCC GCCTGGCATT ATGCCCAGTA
      301 CATGACCTTA TGGGACTTTC CTACTTGGCA GTACATCTAC GTATTAGTCA TCGCTATTAC
      361 CATGGTGATG CGGTTTTGGC AGTACATCAA TGGGCGTGGA TAGCGGTTTG ACTCACGGGG
      421 ATTTCCAAGT CTCCACCCCA TTGACGTCAA TGGGAGTTTG TTTTGGCACC AAAATCAACG
      481 GGACTTTCCA AAATGTCGTA ACAACTCCGC CCCATTGACG CAAATGGGCG GTAGGCGTGT
      541 ACGGTGGGAG GTCTATATAA GCAGAGCTGG TTTAGTGAAC CGTCAGATCC GCTAGCGCTA
      601 CCGGACTCAG ATCTCGAGCT CAAGCTTCGA ATTCTGCAGT CGACGGTACC GGCGCGCCAG
      661 CATGAGTGCG ATTAAGCCAG ACATGAAGAT CAAACTCCGT ATGGAAGGCA ACGTAAACGG
      721 GCACCACTTT GTGATCGACG GAGATGGTAC AGGCAAGCCT TTTGAGGGAA AACAGAGTAT
      781 GGATCTTGAA GTCAAAGAGG GCGGACCTCT GCCTTTTGCC TTTGATATCC TGACCACTGC
      841 ATTCCATTAC GGCAACAGGG TATTCGCCAA ATATCCAGAC AACATACAAG ACTATTTTAA
      901 GCAGTCGTTT CCTAAGGGGT ATTCGTGGGA ACGAAGCTTG ACTTTCGAAG ACGGGGGCAT
      961 TTGCAATGCC AGAAACGACA TAACAATGGA AGGGGACACT TTCTATAATA AAGTTCGATT
     1021 TTATGGTACC AACTTTCCCG CCAATGGTCC AGTTATGCAG AAGAAGACGC TGAAATGGGA
     1081 GCCCTCCACT GAGAAAATGT ATGTGCGTGA TGGAGTGCTG ACGGGTGATA TTGAGATGGC
     1141 TTTGTTGCTT GAAGGAAATG CCCATTACCG ATGTGACTTC AGAACTACTT ACAAAGCTAA
     1201 GGAGAAGGGT GTCAAGTTAC CAGGCGCACA CTTTGTGGAC CACTGCATTG AGATTTTAAG
     1261 CCATGACAAA GATTACAACA AGGTTAAGCT GTATGAGCAT GCTGTTGCTC ATTCTGGATT
     1321 GCCTGACAAT GCCAGACGAT CTGGTGGCGG AGGGAGTGGC GGAGGTGGGT CAGGAGGTGG
     1381 AGGCACTAGT AAGAAGAAGA AGAAGAAGAG CAAGACCAAG TGCGTGATCA TGTAAGCGGC
     1441 CGCGACTCTA GATCATAATC AGCCATACCA CATTTGTAGA GGTTTTACTT GCTTTAAAAA
     1501 ACCTCCCACA CCTCCCCCTG AACCTGAAAC ATAAAATGAA TGCAATTGTT GTTGTTAACT
     1561 TGTTTATTGC AGCTTATAAT GGTTACAAAT AAAGCAATAG CATCACAAAT TTCACAAATA
     1621 AAGCATTTTT TTCACTGCAT TCTAGTTGTG GTTTGTCCAA ACTCATCAAT GTATCTTAAG
     1681 GCGTAAATTG TAAGCGTTAA TATTTTGTTA AAATTCGCGT TAAATTTTTG TTAAATCAGC
     1741 TCATTTTTTA ACCAATAGGC CGAAATCGGC AAAATCCCTT ATAAATCAAA AGAATAGACC
     1801 GAGATAGGGT TGAGTGTTGT TCCAGTTTGG AACAAGAGTC CACTATTAAA GAACGTGGAC
     1861 TCCAACGTCA AAGGNNNNNN NNNNNNNNNN NNNNNNNNNN NNNNNNNNNN NNNNNNNNNN
     1921 NNNTNNNNNN NNNNNNNNNN NNNNNNNNNN NNNNNNNNNN NNNNNNNNNN NNNNNNNNNN
     1981 NNNNNNNNNN NNNNNNNNNN NNNNNNNNNN NNNNNGNNNN NNNNNNNNNN NNNNNNNNNN
     2041 NNNNNNNNNN NNNNNNNNNN NNNNNNNNNN NNNNNNNNNN NNNNNNNNNN NNNNNNNNNN
     2101 NNNNNNNNNN NNNNNNNNNN NNNNNNNNNN NNNNNNNNNN CAGGTGGCAC TTTTCGGGGA
     2161 AATGTGCGCG GAACCCCTAT TTGTTTATTT TTCTAAATAC ATTCAAATAT GTATCCGCTC
     2221 ATGAGACAAT AACCCTGATA AATGCTTCAA TAATATTGAA AAAGGAAGAG TCCTGAGGCG
     2281 GAAAGAACCA GCTGTGGAAT GTGTGTCAGT TAGGGTGTGG AAAGTCCCCA GGCTCCCCAG
     2341 CAGGCAGAAG TATGCAAAGC ATGCATCTCA ATTAGTCAGC AACCAGGTGT GGAAAGTCCC
     2401 CAGGCTCCCC AGCAGGCAGA AGTATGCAAA GCATGCATCT CAATTAGTCA GCAACCATAG
     2461 TCCCGCCCCT AACTCCGCCC ATCCCGCCCC TAACTCCGCC CAGTTCCGCC CATTCTCCGC
     2521 CCCATGGCTG ACTAATTTTT TTTATTTATG CAGAGGCCGA GGCCGCCTCG GCCTCTGAGC
     2581 TATTCCAGAA GTAGTGAGGA GGCTTTTTTG GAGGCCTAGG CTTTTGCAAA GATCGATCAA
     2641 GAGACAGGAT GAGGATCGTT TCGCATGATT GAACAAGATG GATTGCACGC AGGTTCTCCG
     2701 GCCGCTTGGG TGGAGAGGCT ATTCGGCTAT GACTGGGCAC AACAGACAAT CGGCTGCTCT
     2761 GATGCCGCCG TGTTCCGGCT GTCAGCGCAG GGGCGCCCGG TTCTTTTTGT CAAGACCGAC
     2821 CTGTCCGGTG CCCTGAATGA ACTGCAAGAC GAGGCAGCGC GGCTATCGTG GCTGGCCACG
     2881 ACGGGCGTTC CTTGCGCAGC TGTGCTCGAC GTTGTCACTG AAGCGGGAAG GGACTGGCTG
     2941 CTATTGGGCG AAGTGCCGGG GCAGGATCTC CTGTCATCTC ACCTTGCTCC TGCCGAGAAA
     3001 GTATCCATCA TGGCTGATGC AATGCGGCGG CTGCATACGC TTGATCCGGC TACCTGCCCA
     3061 TTCGACCACC AAGCGAAACA TCGCATCGAG CGAGCACGTA CTCGGATGGA AGCCGGTCTT
     3121 GTCGATCAGG ATGATCTGGA CGAAGAGCAT CAGGGGCTCG CGCCAGCCGA ACTGTTCGCC
     3181 AGGCTCAAGG CGAGCATGCC CGACGGCGAG GATCTCGTCG TGACCCATGG CGATGCCTGC
     3241 TTGCCGAATA TCATGGTGGA AAATGGCCGC TTTTCTGGAT TCATCGACTG TGGCCGGCTG
     3301 GGTGTGGCGG ACCGCTATCA GGACATAGCG TTGGCTACCC GTGATATTGC TGAAGAGCTT
     3361 GGCGGCGAAT GGGCTGACCG CTTCCTCGTG CTTTACGGTA TCGCCGCTCC CGATTCGCAG
     3421 CGCATCGCCT TCTATCGCCT TCTTGACGAG TTCTTCTGAG CGGGACTCTG GGGTTCGAAA
     3481 TGACCGACCA AGCGACGCCC AACCTGCCAT CACGAGATTT CGATTCCACC GCCGCCTTCT
     3541 ATGAAAGGTT GGGCTTCGGA ATCGTTTTCC GGGACGCCGG CTGGATGATC CTCCAGCGCG
     3601 GGGATCTCAT GCTGGAGTTC TTCGCCCACC CTAGGGGGAG GCTAACTGAA ACACGGAAGG
     3661 AGACAATACC GGAAGGAACC CGCGCTATGA CGGCAATAAA AAGACAGAAT AAAACGCACG
     3721 GTGTTGGGTC GTTTGTTCAT AAACGCGGGG TTCGGTCCCA GGGCTGGCAC TCTGTCGATA
     3781 CCCCACCGAG ACCCCATTGG GGCCAATACG CCCGCGTTTC TTCCTTTTCC CCACCCCACC
     3841 CCCCAAGTTC GGGTGAAGGC CCAGGGCTCG CAGCCAACGT CGGGGCGGCA GGCCCTGCCA
     3901 TAGCCTCAGG TTACTCATAT ATACTTTAGA TTGATTTAAA ACTTCATTTT TAATTTAAAA
     3961 GGATCTAGGT GAAGATCCTT TTTGATAATC TCATGACCAA AATCCCTTAA CGTGAGTTTT
     4021 CGTTCCACTG AGCGTCAGAC CCCGTAGAAA AGATCAAAGG ATCTTCTTGA GATCCTTTTT
     4081 TTCTGCGCGT AATCTGCTGC TTGCAAACAA AAAAACCACC GCTACCAGCG GTGGTTTGTT
     4141 TGCCGGATCA AGAGCTACCA ACTCTTTTTC CGAAGGTAAC TGGCTTCAGC AGAGCGCAGA
     4201 TACCAAATAC TGTCCTTCTA GTGTAGCCGT AGTTAGGCCA CCACTTCAAG AACTCTGTAG
     4261 CACCGCCTAC ATACCTCGCT CTGCTAATCC TGTTACCAGT GGCTGCTGCC AGTGGCGATA
     4321 AGTCGTGTCT TACCGGGTTG GACTCAAGAC GATAGTTACC GGATAAGGCG CAGCGGTCGG
     4381 GCTGAACGGG GGGTTCGTGC ACACAGCCCA GCTTGGAGCG AACGACCTAC ACCGAACTGA
     4441 GATACCTACA GCGTGAGCTA TGAGAAAGCG CCACGCTTCC CGAAGGGAGA AAGGCGGACA
     4501 GGTATCCGGT AAGCGGCAGG GTCGGAACAG GAGAGCGCAC GAGGGAGCTT CCAGGGGGAA
     4561 ACGCCTGGTA TCTTTATAGT CCTGTCGGGT TTCGCCACCT CTGACTTGAG CGTCGATTTT
     4621 TGTGATGCTC GTCAGGGGGG CGGAGCCTAT GGAAAAACGC CAGCAACGCG GCCTTTTTAC
     4681 GGTTCCTGGC CTTTTGCTGG CCTTTTGCTC ACATGTTCTT TCCTGCGTTA TCCCCTGATT
     4741 CTGTGGATAA CCGTATTACC GCCATGCAT   
//
