# Supplementary material for: A nano-liquid hub integrating growth and immune-evasion signaling to promote cell survival
Source: bioRxiv preprint, doi:10.1101/2021.12.30.474523, version 5 (2026-03-18)
Supplement: Supplementary data S1 [file 474523_file08.zip › DataS1_DNAfiles/039_pEGFPN1-SNAPf-SGX3-far.gb]

LOCUS       pEGFPN1_mEGFP_SG        4637 bp ds-DNA     linear       24-DEC-2019
DEFINITION  .
ACCESSION   
VERSION     
SOURCE      .
  ORGANISM  .
COMMENT     
COMMENT     
COMMENT     ApEinfo:methylated:1
FEATURES             Location/Qualifiers
     misc_feature    591..634
                     /label=MCS
                     /ApEinfo_fwdcolor=#ffff66
                     /ApEinfo_revcolor=#ffff66
                     /ApEinfo_graphicformat=arrow_data {{0 1 2 0 0 -1} {} 0}
                     width 5 offset 0
     misc_feature    1208..1252
                     /label=SGX3
                     /ApEinfo_fwdcolor=#aefcff
                     /ApEinfo_revcolor=#aefcff
                     /ApEinfo_graphicformat=arrow_data {{0 1 2 0 0 -1} {} 0}
                     width 5 offset 0
     misc_feature    1..588
                     /label=CMV immediate early promoter
                     /ApEinfo_fwdcolor=#0f7ffe
                     /ApEinfo_revcolor=green
                     /ApEinfo_graphicformat=arrow_data {{0 1 2 0 0 -1} {} 0}
                     width 5 offset 0
     misc_feature    1553..2008
                     /label=f1 single-strand DNA origin
                     /ApEinfo_fwdcolor=cyan
                     /ApEinfo_revcolor=green
                     /ApEinfo_graphicformat=arrow_data {{0 1 2 0 0 -1} {} 0}
                     width 5 offset 0
     misc_feature    1456..1490
                     /label=SV40 early mRNA polyadenylation signal
                     /ApEinfo_fwdcolor=#fc8008
                     /ApEinfo_revcolor=green
                     /ApEinfo_graphicformat=arrow_data {{0 1 2 0 0 -1} {} 0}
                     width 5 offset 0
     misc_feature    2070..2098
                     /label=Bacterial promoterfor expression of KanR gene
                     /ApEinfo_fwdcolor=#6666fe
                     /ApEinfo_revcolor=green
                     /ApEinfo_graphicformat=arrow_data {{0 1 2 0 0 -1} {} 0}
                     width 5 offset 0
     misc_feature    2349..2484
                     /label=SV40 origin of replication
                     /ApEinfo_fwdcolor=#cc66fe
                     /ApEinfo_revcolor=green
                     /ApEinfo_graphicformat=arrow_data {{0 1 2 0 0 -1} {} 0}
                     width 5 offset 0
     misc_feature    2182..2411
                     /label=SV40 early promoter
                     /ApEinfo_fwdcolor=#7ffe07
                     /ApEinfo_revcolor=green
                     /ApEinfo_graphicformat=arrow_data {{0 1 2 0 0 -1} {} 0}
                     width 5 offset 0
     misc_feature    2533..3327
                     /label=Kanamycin/neomycin resistance gene
                     /ApEinfo_fwdcolor=#fc6665
                     /ApEinfo_revcolor=green
                     /ApEinfo_graphicformat=arrow_data {{0 1 2 0 0 -1} {} 0}
                     width 5 offset 0
     misc_feature    3563..3581
                     /label=HSV thymidine kinase polyadenylation signal
                     /ApEinfo_fwdcolor=cyan
                     /ApEinfo_revcolor=green
                     /ApEinfo_graphicformat=arrow_data {{0 1 2 0 0 -1} {} 0}
                     width 5 offset 0
     misc_feature    3912..4554
                     /label=pUC plasmid replication origin
                     /ApEinfo_fwdcolor=cyan
                     /ApEinfo_revcolor=green
                     /ApEinfo_graphicformat=arrow_data {{0 1 2 0 0 -1} {} 0}
                     width 5 offset 0
     misc_feature    1259..1300
                     /label=non-raft trageting motif from KRas
                     /ApEinfo_fwdcolor=#ffa3b6
                     /ApEinfo_revcolor=#ffa3b6
                     /ApEinfo_graphicformat=arrow_data {{0 1 2 0 0 -1} {} 0}
                     width 5 offset 0
     misc_feature    662..1207
                     /label=SNAPf
                     /ApEinfo_fwdcolor=#acf999
                     /ApEinfo_revcolor=#acf999
                     /ApEinfo_graphicformat=arrow_data {{0 1 2 0 0 -1} {} 0}
                     width 5 offset 0
ORIGIN
        1 TAGTTATTAA TAGTAATCAA TTACGGGGTC ATTAGTTCAT AGCCCATATA TGGAGTTCCG
       61 CGTTACATAA CTTACGGTAA ATGGCCCGCC TGGCTGACCG CCCAACGACC CCCGCCCATT
      121 GACGTCAATA ATGACGTATG TTCCCATAGT AACGCCAATA GGGACTTTCC ATTGACGTCA
      181 ATGGGTGGAG TATTTACGGT AAACTGCCCA CTTGGCAGTA CATCAAGTGT ATCATATGCC
      241 AAGTACGCCC CCTATTGACG TCAATGACGG TAAATGGCCC GCCTGGCATT ATGCCCAGTA
      301 CATGACCTTA TGGGACTTTC CTACTTGGCA GTACATCTAC GTATTAGTCA TCGCTATTAC
      361 CATGGTGATG CGGTTTTGGC AGTACATCAA TGGGCGTGGA TAGCGGTTTG ACTCACGGGG
      421 ATTTCCAAGT CTCCACCCCA TTGACGTCAA TGGGAGTTTG TTTTGGCACC AAAATCAACG
      481 GGACTTTCCA AAATGTCGTA ACAACTCCGC CCCATTGACG CAAATGGGCG GTAGGCGTGT
      541 ACGGTGGGAG GTCTATATAA GCAGAGCTGG TTTAGTGAAC CGTCAGATCC GCTAGCGCTA
      601 CCGGACTCAG ATCTCGAGCT CAAGCTTCGA ATTCTGCAGT CGACGGTACC GGCGCGCCAG
      661 CATGGACAAA GACTGCGAAA TGAAGCGCAC CACCCTGGAT AGCCCTCTGG GCAAGCTGGA
      721 ACTGTCTGGG TGCGAACAGG GCCTGCACCG TATCATCTTC CTGGGCAAAG GAACATCTGC
      781 CGCCGACGCC GTGGAAGTGC CTGCCCCAGC CGCCGTGCTG GGCGGACCAG AGCCACTGAT
      841 GCAGGCCACC GCCTGGCTCA ACGCCTACTT TCACCAGCCT GAGGCCATCG AGGAGTTCCC
      901 TGTGCCAGCC CTGCACCACC CAGTGTTCCA GCAGGAGAGC TTTACCCGCC AGGTGCTGTG
      961 GAAACTGCTG AAAGTGGTGA AGTTCGGAGA GGTCATCAGC TACAGCCACC TGGCCGCCCT
     1021 GGCCGGCAAT CCCGCCGCCA CCGCCGCCGT GAAAACCGCC CTGAGCGGAA ATCCCGTGCC
     1081 CATTCTGATC CCCTGCCACC GGGTGGTGCA GGGCGACCTG GACGTGGGGG GCTACGAGGG
     1141 CGGGCTCGCC GTGAAAGAGT GGCTGCTGGC CCACGAGGGC CACAGACTGG GCAAGCCTGG
     1201 GCTGGGTAGT GGTGGCGGAG GGAGCGGGGG AGGCGGTTCT GGAGGCGGTG GGACTAGTAA
     1261 GAAGAAGAAG AAGAAGAGCA AGACCAAGTG CGTGATCATG TAAGCGGCCG CGACTCTAGA
     1321 TCATAATCAG CCATACCACA TTTGTAGAGG TTTTACTTGC TTTAAAAAAC CTCCCACACC
     1381 TCCCCCTGAA CCTGAAACAT AAAATGAATG CAATTGTTGT TGTTAACTTG TTTATTGCAG
     1441 CTTATAATGG TTACAAATAA AGCAATAGCA TCACAAATTT CACAAATAAA GCATTTTTTT
     1501 CACTGCATTC TAGTTGTGGT TTGTCCAAAC TCATCAATGT ATCTTAAGGC GTAAATTGTA
     1561 AGCGTTAATA TTTTGTTAAA ATTCGCGTTA AATTTTTGTT AAATCAGCTC ATTTTTTAAC
     1621 CAATAGGCCG AAATCGGCAA AATCCCTTAT AAATCAAAAG AATAGACCGA GATAGGGTTG
     1681 AGTGTTGTTC CAGTTTGGAA CAAGAGTCCA CTATTAAAGA ACGTGGACTC CAACGTCAAA
     1741 GGNNNNNNNN NNNNNNNNNN NNNNNNNNNN NNNNNNNNNN NNNNNNNNNN NTNNNNNNNN
     1801 NNNNNNNNNN NNNNNNNNNN NNNNNNNNNN NNNNNNNNNN NNNNNNNNNN NNNNNNNNNN
     1861 NNNNNNNNNN NNNNNNNNNN NNNGNNNNNN NNNNNNNNNN NNNNNNNNNN NNNNNNNNNN
     1921 NNNNNNNNNN NNNNNNNNNN NNNNNNNNNN NNNNNNNNNN NNNNNNNNNN NNNNNNNNNN
     1981 NNNNNNNNNN NNNNNNNNNN NNNNNNNNCA GGTGGCACTT TTCGGGGAAA TGTGCGCGGA
     2041 ACCCCTATTT GTTTATTTTT CTAAATACAT TCAAATATGT ATCCGCTCAT GAGACAATAA
     2101 CCCTGATAAA TGCTTCAATA ATATTGAAAA AGGAAGAGTC CTGAGGCGGA AAGAACCAGC
     2161 TGTGGAATGT GTGTCAGTTA GGGTGTGGAA AGTCCCCAGG CTCCCCAGCA GGCAGAAGTA
     2221 TGCAAAGCAT GCATCTCAAT TAGTCAGCAA CCAGGTGTGG AAAGTCCCCA GGCTCCCCAG
     2281 CAGGCAGAAG TATGCAAAGC ATGCATCTCA ATTAGTCAGC AACCATAGTC CCGCCCCTAA
     2341 CTCCGCCCAT CCCGCCCCTA ACTCCGCCCA GTTCCGCCCA TTCTCCGCCC CATGGCTGAC
     2401 TAATTTTTTT TATTTATGCA GAGGCCGAGG CCGCCTCGGC CTCTGAGCTA TTCCAGAAGT
     2461 AGTGAGGAGG CTTTTTTGGA GGCCTAGGCT TTTGCAAAGA TCGATCAAGA GACAGGATGA
     2521 GGATCGTTTC GCATGATTGA ACAAGATGGA TTGCACGCAG GTTCTCCGGC CGCTTGGGTG
     2581 GAGAGGCTAT TCGGCTATGA CTGGGCACAA CAGACAATCG GCTGCTCTGA TGCCGCCGTG
     2641 TTCCGGCTGT CAGCGCAGGG GCGCCCGGTT CTTTTTGTCA AGACCGACCT GTCCGGTGCC
     2701 CTGAATGAAC TGCAAGACGA GGCAGCGCGG CTATCGTGGC TGGCCACGAC GGGCGTTCCT
     2761 TGCGCAGCTG TGCTCGACGT TGTCACTGAA GCGGGAAGGG ACTGGCTGCT ATTGGGCGAA
     2821 GTGCCGGGGC AGGATCTCCT GTCATCTCAC CTTGCTCCTG CCGAGAAAGT ATCCATCATG
     2881 GCTGATGCAA TGCGGCGGCT GCATACGCTT GATCCGGCTA CCTGCCCATT CGACCACCAA
     2941 GCGAAACATC GCATCGAGCG AGCACGTACT CGGATGGAAG CCGGTCTTGT CGATCAGGAT
     3001 GATCTGGACG AAGAGCATCA GGGGCTCGCG CCAGCCGAAC TGTTCGCCAG GCTCAAGGCG
     3061 AGCATGCCCG ACGGCGAGGA TCTCGTCGTG ACCCATGGCG ATGCCTGCTT GCCGAATATC
     3121 ATGGTGGAAA ATGGCCGCTT TTCTGGATTC ATCGACTGTG GCCGGCTGGG TGTGGCGGAC
     3181 CGCTATCAGG ACATAGCGTT GGCTACCCGT GATATTGCTG AAGAGCTTGG CGGCGAATGG
     3241 GCTGACCGCT TCCTCGTGCT TTACGGTATC GCCGCTCCCG ATTCGCAGCG CATCGCCTTC
     3301 TATCGCCTTC TTGACGAGTT CTTCTGAGCG GGACTCTGGG GTTCGAAATG ACCGACCAAG
     3361 CGACGCCCAA CCTGCCATCA CGAGATTTCG ATTCCACCGC CGCCTTCTAT GAAAGGTTGG
     3421 GCTTCGGAAT CGTTTTCCGG GACGCCGGCT GGATGATCCT CCAGCGCGGG GATCTCATGC
     3481 TGGAGTTCTT CGCCCACCCT AGGGGGAGGC TAACTGAAAC ACGGAAGGAG ACAATACCGG
     3541 AAGGAACCCG CGCTATGACG GCAATAAAAA GACAGAATAA AACGCACGGT GTTGGGTCGT
     3601 TTGTTCATAA ACGCGGGGTT CGGTCCCAGG GCTGGCACTC TGTCGATACC CCACCGAGAC
     3661 CCCATTGGGG CCAATACGCC CGCGTTTCTT CCTTTTCCCC ACCCCACCCC CCAAGTTCGG
     3721 GTGAAGGCCC AGGGCTCGCA GCCAACGTCG GGGCGGCAGG CCCTGCCATA GCCTCAGGTT
     3781 ACTCATATAT ACTTTAGATT GATTTAAAAC TTCATTTTTA ATTTAAAAGG ATCTAGGTGA
     3841 AGATCCTTTT TGATAATCTC ATGACCAAAA TCCCTTAACG TGAGTTTTCG TTCCACTGAG
     3901 CGTCAGACCC CGTAGAAAAG ATCAAAGGAT CTTCTTGAGA TCCTTTTTTT CTGCGCGTAA
     3961 TCTGCTGCTT GCAAACAAAA AAACCACCGC TACCAGCGGT GGTTTGTTTG CCGGATCAAG
     4021 AGCTACCAAC TCTTTTTCCG AAGGTAACTG GCTTCAGCAG AGCGCAGATA CCAAATACTG
     4081 TCCTTCTAGT GTAGCCGTAG TTAGGCCACC ACTTCAAGAA CTCTGTAGCA CCGCCTACAT
     4141 ACCTCGCTCT GCTAATCCTG TTACCAGTGG CTGCTGCCAG TGGCGATAAG TCGTGTCTTA
     4201 CCGGGTTGGA CTCAAGACGA TAGTTACCGG ATAAGGCGCA GCGGTCGGGC TGAACGGGGG
     4261 GTTCGTGCAC ACAGCCCAGC TTGGAGCGAA CGACCTACAC CGAACTGAGA TACCTACAGC
     4321 GTGAGCTATG AGAAAGCGCC ACGCTTCCCG AAGGGAGAAA GGCGGACAGG TATCCGGTAA
     4381 GCGGCAGGGT CGGAACAGGA GAGCGCACGA GGGAGCTTCC AGGGGGAAAC GCCTGGTATC
     4441 TTTATAGTCC TGTCGGGTTT CGCCACCTCT GACTTGAGCG TCGATTTTTG TGATGCTCGT
     4501 CAGGGGGGCG GAGCCTATGG AAAAACGCCA GCAACGCGGC CTTTTTACGG TTCCTGGCCT
     4561 TTTGCTGGCC TTTTGCTCAC ATGTTCTTTC CTGCGTTATC CCCTGATTCT GTGGATAACC
     4621 GTATTACCGC CATGCAT    
//
