# Supplementary material for: A nano-liquid hub integrating growth and immune-evasion signaling to promote cell survival
Source: bioRxiv preprint, doi:10.1101/2021.12.30.474523, version 5 (2026-03-18)
Supplement: Supplementary data S1 [file 474523_file08.zip › DataS1_DNAfiles/040_pEGFPN1-mEGFP-SG-far.gb]

LOCUS       pEGFPN1_Halo7_SG        4781 bp ds-DNA     linear       24-DEC-2019
DEFINITION  .
ACCESSION   
VERSION     
SOURCE      .
  ORGANISM  .
COMMENT     
COMMENT     
COMMENT     ApEinfo:methylated:1
FEATURES             Location/Qualifiers
     misc_feature    591..634
                     /label=MCS
                     /ApEinfo_fwdcolor=#ffff66
                     /ApEinfo_revcolor=#ffff66
                     /ApEinfo_graphicformat=arrow_data {{0 1 2 0 0 -1} {} 0}
                     width 5 offset 0
     misc_feature    1..588
                     /label=CMV immediate early promoter
                     /ApEinfo_fwdcolor=#0f7ffe
                     /ApEinfo_revcolor=green
                     /ApEinfo_graphicformat=arrow_data {{0 1 2 0 0 -1} {} 0}
                     width 5 offset 0
     misc_feature    1697..2152
                     /label=f1 single-strand DNA origin
                     /ApEinfo_fwdcolor=cyan
                     /ApEinfo_revcolor=green
                     /ApEinfo_graphicformat=arrow_data {{0 1 2 0 0 -1} {} 0}
                     width 5 offset 0
     misc_feature    1600..1634
                     /label=SV40 early mRNA polyadenylation signal
                     /ApEinfo_fwdcolor=#fc8008
                     /ApEinfo_revcolor=green
                     /ApEinfo_graphicformat=arrow_data {{0 1 2 0 0 -1} {} 0}
                     width 5 offset 0
     misc_feature    2214..2242
                     /label=Bacterial promoterfor expression of KanR gene
                     /ApEinfo_fwdcolor=#6666fe
                     /ApEinfo_revcolor=green
                     /ApEinfo_graphicformat=arrow_data {{0 1 2 0 0 -1} {} 0}
                     width 5 offset 0
     misc_feature    2493..2628
                     /label=SV40 origin of replication
                     /ApEinfo_fwdcolor=#cc66fe
                     /ApEinfo_revcolor=green
                     /ApEinfo_graphicformat=arrow_data {{0 1 2 0 0 -1} {} 0}
                     width 5 offset 0
     misc_feature    2326..2555
                     /label=SV40 early promoter
                     /ApEinfo_fwdcolor=#7ffe07
                     /ApEinfo_revcolor=green
                     /ApEinfo_graphicformat=arrow_data {{0 1 2 0 0 -1} {} 0}
                     width 5 offset 0
     misc_feature    2677..3471
                     /label=Kanamycin/neomycin resistance gene
                     /ApEinfo_fwdcolor=#fc6665
                     /ApEinfo_revcolor=green
                     /ApEinfo_graphicformat=arrow_data {{0 1 2 0 0 -1} {} 0}
                     width 5 offset 0
     misc_feature    3707..3725
                     /label=HSV thymidine kinase polyadenylation signal
                     /ApEinfo_fwdcolor=cyan
                     /ApEinfo_revcolor=green
                     /ApEinfo_graphicformat=arrow_data {{0 1 2 0 0 -1} {} 0}
                     width 5 offset 0
     misc_feature    4056..4698
                     /label=pUC plasmid replication origin
                     /ApEinfo_fwdcolor=cyan
                     /ApEinfo_revcolor=green
                     /ApEinfo_graphicformat=arrow_data {{0 1 2 0 0 -1} {} 0}
                     width 5 offset 0
     misc_feature    1403..1444
                     /label=non-raft trageting motif from KRas
                     /ApEinfo_fwdcolor=#ffa3b6
                     /ApEinfo_revcolor=#ffa3b6
                     /ApEinfo_graphicformat=arrow_data {{0 1 2 0 0 -1} {} 0}
                     width 5 offset 0
     misc_feature    1379..1396
                     /label=SG
                     /ApEinfo_fwdcolor=#aefcff
                     /ApEinfo_revcolor=#aefcff
                     /ApEinfo_graphicformat=arrow_data {{0 1 2 0 0 -1} {} 0}
                     width 5 offset 0
     misc_feature    662..1378
                     /label=mEGFP
                     /ApEinfo_fwdcolor=#acf999
                     /ApEinfo_revcolor=#acf999
                     /ApEinfo_graphicformat=arrow_data {{0 1 2 0 0 -1} {} 0}
                     width 5 offset 0
ORIGIN
        1 TAGTTATTAA TAGTAATCAA TTACGGGGTC ATTAGTTCAT AGCCCATATA TGGAGTTCCG
       61 CGTTACATAA CTTACGGTAA ATGGCCCGCC TGGCTGACCG CCCAACGACC CCCGCCCATT
      121 GACGTCAATA ATGACGTATG TTCCCATAGT AACGCCAATA GGGACTTTCC ATTGACGTCA
      181 ATGGGTGGAG TATTTACGGT AAACTGCCCA CTTGGCAGTA CATCAAGTGT ATCATATGCC
      241 AAGTACGCCC CCTATTGACG TCAATGACGG TAAATGGCCC GCCTGGCATT ATGCCCAGTA
      301 CATGACCTTA TGGGACTTTC CTACTTGGCA GTACATCTAC GTATTAGTCA TCGCTATTAC
      361 CATGGTGATG CGGTTTTGGC AGTACATCAA TGGGCGTGGA TAGCGGTTTG ACTCACGGGG
      421 ATTTCCAAGT CTCCACCCCA TTGACGTCAA TGGGAGTTTG TTTTGGCACC AAAATCAACG
      481 GGACTTTCCA AAATGTCGTA ACAACTCCGC CCCATTGACG CAAATGGGCG GTAGGCGTGT
      541 ACGGTGGGAG GTCTATATAA GCAGAGCTGG TTTAGTGAAC CGTCAGATCC GCTAGCGCTA
      601 CCGGACTCAG ATCTCGAGCT CAAGCTTCGA ATTCTGCAGT CGACGGTACC GGCGCGCCAG
      661 CATGGTGAGC AAGGGCGAGG AGCTGTTCAC CGGGGTGGTG CCCATCCTGG TCGAGCTGGA
      721 CGGCGACGTA AACGGCCACA AGTTCAGCGT GTCCGGCGAG GGCGAGGGCG ATGCCACCTA
      781 CGGCAAGCTG ACCCTGAAGT TCATCTGCAC CACCGGCAAG CTGCCCGTGC CCTGGCCCAC
      841 CCTCGTGACC ACCCTGACCT ACGGCGTGCA GTGCTTCAGC CGCTACCCCG ACCACATGAA
      901 GCAGCACGAC TTCTTCAAGT CCGCCATGCC CGAAGGCTAC GTCCAGGAGC GCACCATCTT
      961 CTTCAAGGAC GACGGCAACT ACAAGACCCG CGCCGAGGTG AAGTTCGAGG GCGACACCCT
     1021 GGTGAACCGC ATCGAGCTGA AGGGCATCGA CTTCAAGGAG GACGGCAACA TCCTGGGGCA
     1081 CAAGCTGGAG TACAACTACA ACAGCCACAA CGTCTATATC ATGGCCGACA AGCAGAAGAA
     1141 CGGCATCAAG GTGAACTTCA AGATCCGCCA CAACATCGAG GACGGCAGCG TGCAGCTCGC
     1201 CGACCACTAC CAGCAGAACA CCCCCATCGG CGACGGCCCC GTGCTGCTGC CCGACAACCA
     1261 CTACCTGAGC ACCCAGTCCA AGCTGAGCAA AGACCCCAAC GAGAAGCGCG ATCACATGGT
     1321 CCTGCTGGAG TTCGTGACCG CCGCCGGGAT CACTCTCGGC ATGGACGAGC TGTACAAGTC
     1381 TGGCGGCGGT GGTTCTACTA GTAAGAAGAA GAAGAAGAAG AGCAAGACCA AGTGCGTGAT
     1441 CATGTAAGCG GCCGCGACTC TAGATCATAA TCAGCCATAC CACATTTGTA GAGGTTTTAC
     1501 TTGCTTTAAA AAACCTCCCA CACCTCCCCC TGAACCTGAA ACATAAAATG AATGCAATTG
     1561 TTGTTGTTAA CTTGTTTATT GCAGCTTATA ATGGTTACAA ATAAAGCAAT AGCATCACAA
     1621 ATTTCACAAA TAAAGCATTT TTTTCACTGC ATTCTAGTTG TGGTTTGTCC AAACTCATCA
     1681 ATGTATCTTA AGGCGTAAAT TGTAAGCGTT AATATTTTGT TAAAATTCGC GTTAAATTTT
     1741 TGTTAAATCA GCTCATTTTT TAACCAATAG GCCGAAATCG GCAAAATCCC TTATAAATCA
     1801 AAAGAATAGA CCGAGATAGG GTTGAGTGTT GTTCCAGTTT GGAACAAGAG TCCACTATTA
     1861 AAGAACGTGG ACTCCAACGT CAAAGGNNNN NNNNNNNNNN NNNNNNNNNN NNNNNNNNNN
     1921 NNNNNNNNNN NNNNNTNNNN NNNNNNNNNN NNNNNNNNNN NNNNNNNNNN NNNNNNNNNN
     1981 NNNNNNNNNN NNNNNNNNNN NNNNNNNNNN NNNNNNNNNN NNNNNNNGNN NNNNNNNNNN
     2041 NNNNNNNNNN NNNNNNNNNN NNNNNNNNNN NNNNNNNNNN NNNNNNNNNN NNNNNNNNNN
     2101 NNNNNNNNNN NNNNNNNNNN NNNNNNNNNN NNNNNNNNNN NNNNNNNNNN NNCAGGTGGC
     2161 ACTTTTCGGG GAAATGTGCG CGGAACCCCT ATTTGTTTAT TTTTCTAAAT ACATTCAAAT
     2221 ATGTATCCGC TCATGAGACA ATAACCCTGA TAAATGCTTC AATAATATTG AAAAAGGAAG
     2281 AGTCCTGAGG CGGAAAGAAC CAGCTGTGGA ATGTGTGTCA GTTAGGGTGT GGAAAGTCCC
     2341 CAGGCTCCCC AGCAGGCAGA AGTATGCAAA GCATGCATCT CAATTAGTCA GCAACCAGGT
     2401 GTGGAAAGTC CCCAGGCTCC CCAGCAGGCA GAAGTATGCA AAGCATGCAT CTCAATTAGT
     2461 CAGCAACCAT AGTCCCGCCC CTAACTCCGC CCATCCCGCC CCTAACTCCG CCCAGTTCCG
     2521 CCCATTCTCC GCCCCATGGC TGACTAATTT TTTTTATTTA TGCAGAGGCC GAGGCCGCCT
     2581 CGGCCTCTGA GCTATTCCAG AAGTAGTGAG GAGGCTTTTT TGGAGGCCTA GGCTTTTGCA
     2641 AAGATCGATC AAGAGACAGG ATGAGGATCG TTTCGCATGA TTGAACAAGA TGGATTGCAC
     2701 GCAGGTTCTC CGGCCGCTTG GGTGGAGAGG CTATTCGGCT ATGACTGGGC ACAACAGACA
     2761 ATCGGCTGCT CTGATGCCGC CGTGTTCCGG CTGTCAGCGC AGGGGCGCCC GGTTCTTTTT
     2821 GTCAAGACCG ACCTGTCCGG TGCCCTGAAT GAACTGCAAG ACGAGGCAGC GCGGCTATCG
     2881 TGGCTGGCCA CGACGGGCGT TCCTTGCGCA GCTGTGCTCG ACGTTGTCAC TGAAGCGGGA
     2941 AGGGACTGGC TGCTATTGGG CGAAGTGCCG GGGCAGGATC TCCTGTCATC TCACCTTGCT
     3001 CCTGCCGAGA AAGTATCCAT CATGGCTGAT GCAATGCGGC GGCTGCATAC GCTTGATCCG
     3061 GCTACCTGCC CATTCGACCA CCAAGCGAAA CATCGCATCG AGCGAGCACG TACTCGGATG
     3121 GAAGCCGGTC TTGTCGATCA GGATGATCTG GACGAAGAGC ATCAGGGGCT CGCGCCAGCC
     3181 GAACTGTTCG CCAGGCTCAA GGCGAGCATG CCCGACGGCG AGGATCTCGT CGTGACCCAT
     3241 GGCGATGCCT GCTTGCCGAA TATCATGGTG GAAAATGGCC GCTTTTCTGG ATTCATCGAC
     3301 TGTGGCCGGC TGGGTGTGGC GGACCGCTAT CAGGACATAG CGTTGGCTAC CCGTGATATT
     3361 GCTGAAGAGC TTGGCGGCGA ATGGGCTGAC CGCTTCCTCG TGCTTTACGG TATCGCCGCT
     3421 CCCGATTCGC AGCGCATCGC CTTCTATCGC CTTCTTGACG AGTTCTTCTG AGCGGGACTC
     3481 TGGGGTTCGA AATGACCGAC CAAGCGACGC CCAACCTGCC ATCACGAGAT TTCGATTCCA
     3541 CCGCCGCCTT CTATGAAAGG TTGGGCTTCG GAATCGTTTT CCGGGACGCC GGCTGGATGA
     3601 TCCTCCAGCG CGGGGATCTC ATGCTGGAGT TCTTCGCCCA CCCTAGGGGG AGGCTAACTG
     3661 AAACACGGAA GGAGACAATA CCGGAAGGAA CCCGCGCTAT GACGGCAATA AAAAGACAGA
     3721 ATAAAACGCA CGGTGTTGGG TCGTTTGTTC ATAAACGCGG GGTTCGGTCC CAGGGCTGGC
     3781 ACTCTGTCGA TACCCCACCG AGACCCCATT GGGGCCAATA CGCCCGCGTT TCTTCCTTTT
     3841 CCCCACCCCA CCCCCCAAGT TCGGGTGAAG GCCCAGGGCT CGCAGCCAAC GTCGGGGCGG
     3901 CAGGCCCTGC CATAGCCTCA GGTTACTCAT ATATACTTTA GATTGATTTA AAACTTCATT
     3961 TTTAATTTAA AAGGATCTAG GTGAAGATCC TTTTTGATAA TCTCATGACC AAAATCCCTT
     4021 AACGTGAGTT TTCGTTCCAC TGAGCGTCAG ACCCCGTAGA AAAGATCAAA GGATCTTCTT
     4081 GAGATCCTTT TTTTCTGCGC GTAATCTGCT GCTTGCAAAC AAAAAAACCA CCGCTACCAG
     4141 CGGTGGTTTG TTTGCCGGAT CAAGAGCTAC CAACTCTTTT TCCGAAGGTA ACTGGCTTCA
     4201 GCAGAGCGCA GATACCAAAT ACTGTCCTTC TAGTGTAGCC GTAGTTAGGC CACCACTTCA
     4261 AGAACTCTGT AGCACCGCCT ACATACCTCG CTCTGCTAAT CCTGTTACCA GTGGCTGCTG
     4321 CCAGTGGCGA TAAGTCGTGT CTTACCGGGT TGGACTCAAG ACGATAGTTA CCGGATAAGG
     4381 CGCAGCGGTC GGGCTGAACG GGGGGTTCGT GCACACAGCC CAGCTTGGAG CGAACGACCT
     4441 ACACCGAACT GAGATACCTA CAGCGTGAGC TATGAGAAAG CGCCACGCTT CCCGAAGGGA
     4501 GAAAGGCGGA CAGGTATCCG GTAAGCGGCA GGGTCGGAAC AGGAGAGCGC ACGAGGGAGC
     4561 TTCCAGGGGG AAACGCCTGG TATCTTTATA GTCCTGTCGG GTTTCGCCAC CTCTGACTTG
     4621 AGCGTCGATT TTTGTGATGC TCGTCAGGGG GGCGGAGCCT ATGGAAAAAC GCCAGCAACG
     4681 CGGCCTTTTT ACGGTTCCTG GCCTTTTGCT GGCCTTTTGC TCACATGTTC TTTCCTGCGT
     4741 TATCCCCTGA TTCTGTGGAT AACCGTATTA CCGCCATGCA T 
//
