# Supplementary material for: A nano-liquid hub integrating growth and immune-evasion signaling to promote cell survival
Source: bioRxiv preprint, doi:10.1101/2021.12.30.474523, version 5 (2026-03-18)
Supplement: Supplementary data S1 [file 474523_file08.zip › DataS1_DNAfiles/041_pEGFPN1-SNAPf-STOP.gb]

LOCUS       pEGFPN1_SNAPf_ST        4540 bp ds-DNA     linear       28-DEC-2019
DEFINITION  .
ACCESSION   
VERSION     
SOURCE      .
  ORGANISM  .
COMMENT     
COMMENT     
COMMENT     ApEinfo:methylated:1
FEATURES             Location/Qualifiers
     misc_feature    658..1206
                     /label=SNAPf
                     /ApEinfo_fwdcolor=#acf999
                     /ApEinfo_revcolor=#acf999
                     /ApEinfo_graphicformat=arrow_data {{0 1 2 0 0 -1} {} 0}
                     width 5 offset 0
     misc_feature    1456..1911
                     /label=f1 single-strand DNA origin
                     /ApEinfo_fwdcolor=cyan
                     /ApEinfo_revcolor=green
                     /ApEinfo_graphicformat=arrow_data {{0 1 2 0 0 -1} {} 0}
                     width 5 offset 0
     misc_feature    2085..2314
                     /label=SV40 early promoter
                     /ApEinfo_fwdcolor=#7ffe07
                     /ApEinfo_revcolor=green
                     /ApEinfo_graphicformat=arrow_data {{0 1 2 0 0 -1} {} 0}
                     width 5 offset 0
     misc_feature    1..588
                     /label=CMV immediate early promoter
                     /ApEinfo_fwdcolor=#0f7ffe
                     /ApEinfo_revcolor=green
                     /ApEinfo_graphicformat=arrow_data {{0 1 2 0 0 -1} {} 0}
                     width 5 offset 0
     misc_feature    1973..2001
                     /label=Bacterial promoterfor expression of KanR gene
                     /ApEinfo_fwdcolor=#6666fe
                     /ApEinfo_revcolor=green
                     /ApEinfo_graphicformat=arrow_data {{0 1 2 0 0 -1} {} 0}
                     width 5 offset 0
     misc_feature    3466..3484
                     /label=HSV thymidine kinase polyadenylation signal
                     /ApEinfo_fwdcolor=cyan
                     /ApEinfo_revcolor=green
                     /ApEinfo_graphicformat=arrow_data {{0 1 2 0 0 -1} {} 0}
                     width 5 offset 0
     misc_feature    1359..1393
                     /label=SV40 early mRNA polyadenylation signal
                     /ApEinfo_fwdcolor=#fc8008
                     /ApEinfo_revcolor=green
                     /ApEinfo_graphicformat=arrow_data {{0 1 2 0 0 -1} {} 0}
                     width 5 offset 0
     misc_feature    2252..2387
                     /label=SV40 origin of replication
                     /ApEinfo_fwdcolor=#cc66fe
                     /ApEinfo_revcolor=green
                     /ApEinfo_graphicformat=arrow_data {{0 1 2 0 0 -1} {} 0}
                     width 5 offset 0
     misc_feature    2436..3230
                     /label=Kanamycin/neomycin resistance gene
                     /ApEinfo_fwdcolor=#fc6665
                     /ApEinfo_revcolor=green
                     /ApEinfo_graphicformat=arrow_data {{0 1 2 0 0 -1} {} 0}
                     width 5 offset 0
     misc_feature    3815..4457
                     /label=pUC plasmid replication origin
                     /ApEinfo_fwdcolor=cyan
                     /ApEinfo_revcolor=green
                     /ApEinfo_graphicformat=arrow_data {{0 1 2 0 0 -1} {} 0}
                     width 5 offset 0
     misc_feature    650..657
                     /label=7 amino acid linker
                     /ApEinfo_fwdcolor=#aefcff
                     /ApEinfo_revcolor=#aefcff
                     /ApEinfo_graphicformat=arrow_data {{0 1 2 0 0 -1} {} 0}
                     width 5 offset 0
     misc_feature    591..649
                     /label=MCS
                     /ApEinfo_fwdcolor=#ffff66
                     /ApEinfo_revcolor=#ffff66
                     /ApEinfo_graphicformat=arrow_data {{0 1 2 0 0 -1} {} 0}
                     width 5 offset 0
ORIGIN
        1 TAGTTATTAA TAGTAATCAA TTACGGGGTC ATTAGTTCAT AGCCCATATA TGGAGTTCCG
       61 CGTTACATAA CTTACGGTAA ATGGCCCGCC TGGCTGACCG CCCAACGACC CCCGCCCATT
      121 GACGTCAATA ATGACGTATG TTCCCATAGT AACGCCAATA GGGACTTTCC ATTGACGTCA
      181 ATGGGTGGAG TATTTACGGT AAACTGCCCA CTTGGCAGTA CATCAAGTGT ATCATATGCC
      241 AAGTACGCCC CCTATTGACG TCAATGACGG TAAATGGCCC GCCTGGCATT ATGCCCAGTA
      301 CATGACCTTA TGGGACTTTC CTACTTGGCA GTACATCTAC GTATTAGTCA TCGCTATTAC
      361 CATGGTGATG CGGTTTTGGC AGTACATCAA TGGGCGTGGA TAGCGGTTTG ACTCACGGGG
      421 ATTTCCAAGT CTCCACCCCA TTGACGTCAA TGGGAGTTTG TTTTGGCACC AAAATCAACG
      481 GGACTTTCCA AAATGTCGTA ACAACTCCGC CCCATTGACG CAAATGGGCG GTAGGCGTGT
      541 ACGGTGGGAG GTCTATATAA GCAGAGCTGG TTTAGTGAAC CGTCAGATCC GCTAGCGCTA
      601 CCGGACTCAG ATCTCGAGCT CAAGCTTCGA ATTCTGCAGT CGACGCCGGT CGCCACCATG
      661 GACAAAGACT GCGAAATGAA GCGCACCACC CTGGATAGCC CTCTGGGCAA GCTGGAACTG
      721 TCTGGGTGCG AACAGGGCCT GCACCGTATC ATCTTCCTGG GCAAAGGAAC ATCTGCCGCC
      781 GACGCCGTGG AAGTGCCTGC CCCAGCCGCC GTGCTGGGCG GACCAGAGCC ACTGATGCAG
      841 GCCACCGCCT GGCTCAACGC CTACTTTCAC CAGCCTGAGG CCATCGAGGA GTTCCCTGTG
      901 CCAGCCCTGC ACCACCCAGT GTTCCAGCAG GAGAGCTTTA CCCGCCAGGT GCTGTGGAAA
      961 CTGCTGAAAG TGGTGAAGTT CGGAGAGGTC ATCAGCTACA GCCACCTGGC CGCCCTGGCC
     1021 GGCAATCCCG CCGCCACCGC CGCCGTGAAA ACCGCCCTGA GCGGAAATCC CGTGCCCATT
     1081 CTGATCCCCT GCCACCGGGT GGTGCAGGGC GACCTGGACG TGGGGGGCTA CGAGGGCGGG
     1141 CTCGCCGTGA AAGAGTGGCT GCTGGCCCAC GAGGGCCACA GACTGGGCAA GCCTGGGCTG
     1201 GGTTGAGCGG CCGCGACTCT AGATCATAAT CAGCCATACC ACATTTGTAG AGGTTTTACT
     1261 TGCTTTAAAA AACCTCCCAC ACCTCCCCCT GAACCTGAAA CATAAAATGA ATGCAATTGT
     1321 TGTTGTTAAC TTGTTTATTG CAGCTTATAA TGGTTACAAA TAAAGCAATA GCATCACAAA
     1381 TTTCACAAAT AAAGCATTTT TTTCACTGCA TTCTAGTTGT GGTTTGTCCA AACTCATCAA
     1441 TGTATCTTAA GGCGTAAATT GTAAGCGTTA ATATTTTGTT AAAATTCGCG TTAAATTTTT
     1501 GTTAAATCAG CTCATTTTTT AACCAATAGG CCGAAATCGG CAAAATCCCT TATAAATCAA
     1561 AAGAATAGAC CGAGATAGGG TTGAGTGTTG TTCCAGTTTG GAACAAGAGT CCACTATTAA
     1621 AGAACGTGGA CTCCAACGTC AAAGGNNNNN NNNNNNNNNN NNNNNNNNNN NNNNNNNNNN
     1681 NNNNNNNNNN NNNNTNNNNN NNNNNNNNNN NNNNNNNNNN NNNNNNNNNN NNNNNNNNNN
     1741 NNNNNNNNNN NNNNNNNNNN NNNNNNNNNN NNNNNNNNNN NNNNNNGNNN NNNNNNNNNN
     1801 NNNNNNNNNN NNNNNNNNNN NNNNNNNNNN NNNNNNNNNN NNNNNNNNNN NNNNNNNNNN
     1861 NNNNNNNNNN NNNNNNNNNN NNNNNNNNNN NNNNNNNNNN NNNNNNNNNN NCAGGTGGCA
     1921 CTTTTCGGGG AAATGTGCGC GGAACCCCTA TTTGTTTATT TTTCTAAATA CATTCAAATA
     1981 TGTATCCGCT CATGAGACAA TAACCCTGAT AAATGCTTCA ATAATATTGA AAAAGGAAGA
     2041 GTCCTGAGGC GGAAAGAACC AGCTGTGGAA TGTGTGTCAG TTAGGGTGTG GAAAGTCCCC
     2101 AGGCTCCCCA GCAGGCAGAA GTATGCAAAG CATGCATCTC AATTAGTCAG CAACCAGGTG
     2161 TGGAAAGTCC CCAGGCTCCC CAGCAGGCAG AAGTATGCAA AGCATGCATC TCAATTAGTC
     2221 AGCAACCATA GTCCCGCCCC TAACTCCGCC CATCCCGCCC CTAACTCCGC CCAGTTCCGC
     2281 CCATTCTCCG CCCCATGGCT GACTAATTTT TTTTATTTAT GCAGAGGCCG AGGCCGCCTC
     2341 GGCCTCTGAG CTATTCCAGA AGTAGTGAGG AGGCTTTTTT GGAGGCCTAG GCTTTTGCAA
     2401 AGATCGATCA AGAGACAGGA TGAGGATCGT TTCGCATGAT TGAACAAGAT GGATTGCACG
     2461 CAGGTTCTCC GGCCGCTTGG GTGGAGAGGC TATTCGGCTA TGACTGGGCA CAACAGACAA
     2521 TCGGCTGCTC TGATGCCGCC GTGTTCCGGC TGTCAGCGCA GGGGCGCCCG GTTCTTTTTG
     2581 TCAAGACCGA CCTGTCCGGT GCCCTGAATG AACTGCAAGA CGAGGCAGCG CGGCTATCGT
     2641 GGCTGGCCAC GACGGGCGTT CCTTGCGCAG CTGTGCTCGA CGTTGTCACT GAAGCGGGAA
     2701 GGGACTGGCT GCTATTGGGC GAAGTGCCGG GGCAGGATCT CCTGTCATCT CACCTTGCTC
     2761 CTGCCGAGAA AGTATCCATC ATGGCTGATG CAATGCGGCG GCTGCATACG CTTGATCCGG
     2821 CTACCTGCCC ATTCGACCAC CAAGCGAAAC ATCGCATCGA GCGAGCACGT ACTCGGATGG
     2881 AAGCCGGTCT TGTCGATCAG GATGATCTGG ACGAAGAGCA TCAGGGGCTC GCGCCAGCCG
     2941 AACTGTTCGC CAGGCTCAAG GCGAGCATGC CCGACGGCGA GGATCTCGTC GTGACCCATG
     3001 GCGATGCCTG CTTGCCGAAT ATCATGGTGG AAAATGGCCG CTTTTCTGGA TTCATCGACT
     3061 GTGGCCGGCT GGGTGTGGCG GACCGCTATC AGGACATAGC GTTGGCTACC CGTGATATTG
     3121 CTGAAGAGCT TGGCGGCGAA TGGGCTGACC GCTTCCTCGT GCTTTACGGT ATCGCCGCTC
     3181 CCGATTCGCA GCGCATCGCC TTCTATCGCC TTCTTGACGA GTTCTTCTGA GCGGGACTCT
     3241 GGGGTTCGAA ATGACCGACC AAGCGACGCC CAACCTGCCA TCACGAGATT TCGATTCCAC
     3301 CGCCGCCTTC TATGAAAGGT TGGGCTTCGG AATCGTTTTC CGGGACGCCG GCTGGATGAT
     3361 CCTCCAGCGC GGGGATCTCA TGCTGGAGTT CTTCGCCCAC CCTAGGGGGA GGCTAACTGA
     3421 AACACGGAAG GAGACAATAC CGGAAGGAAC CCGCGCTATG ACGGCAATAA AAAGACAGAA
     3481 TAAAACGCAC GGTGTTGGGT CGTTTGTTCA TAAACGCGGG GTTCGGTCCC AGGGCTGGCA
     3541 CTCTGTCGAT ACCCCACCGA GACCCCATTG GGGCCAATAC GCCCGCGTTT CTTCCTTTTC
     3601 CCCACCCCAC CCCCCAAGTT CGGGTGAAGG CCCAGGGCTC GCAGCCAACG TCGGGGCGGC
     3661 AGGCCCTGCC ATAGCCTCAG GTTACTCATA TATACTTTAG ATTGATTTAA AACTTCATTT
     3721 TTAATTTAAA AGGATCTAGG TGAAGATCCT TTTTGATAAT CTCATGACCA AAATCCCTTA
     3781 ACGTGAGTTT TCGTTCCACT GAGCGTCAGA CCCCGTAGAA AAGATCAAAG GATCTTCTTG
     3841 AGATCCTTTT TTTCTGCGCG TAATCTGCTG CTTGCAAACA AAAAAACCAC CGCTACCAGC
     3901 GGTGGTTTGT TTGCCGGATC AAGAGCTACC AACTCTTTTT CCGAAGGTAA CTGGCTTCAG
     3961 CAGAGCGCAG ATACCAAATA CTGTCCTTCT AGTGTAGCCG TAGTTAGGCC ACCACTTCAA
     4021 GAACTCTGTA GCACCGCCTA CATACCTCGC TCTGCTAATC CTGTTACCAG TGGCTGCTGC
     4081 CAGTGGCGAT AAGTCGTGTC TTACCGGGTT GGACTCAAGA CGATAGTTAC CGGATAAGGC
     4141 GCAGCGGTCG GGCTGAACGG GGGGTTCGTG CACACAGCCC AGCTTGGAGC GAACGACCTA
     4201 CACCGAACTG AGATACCTAC AGCGTGAGCT ATGAGAAAGC GCCACGCTTC CCGAAGGGAG
     4261 AAAGGCGGAC AGGTATCCGG TAAGCGGCAG GGTCGGAACA GGAGAGCGCA CGAGGGAGCT
     4321 TCCAGGGGGA AACGCCTGGT ATCTTTATAG TCCTGTCGGG TTTCGCCACC TCTGACTTGA
     4381 GCGTCGATTT TTGTGATGCT CGTCAGGGGG GCGGAGCCTA TGGAAAAACG CCAGCAACGC
     4441 GGCCTTTTTA CGGTTCCTGG CCTTTTGCTG GCCTTTTGCT CACATGTTCT TTCCTGCGTT
     4501 ATCCCCTGAT TCTGTGGATA ACCGTATTAC CGCCATGCAT  
//
