# Supplementary material for: A nano-liquid hub integrating growth and immune-evasion signaling to promote cell survival
Source: bioRxiv preprint, doi:10.1101/2021.12.30.474523, version 5 (2026-03-18)
Supplement: Supplementary data S1 [file 474523_file08.zip › DataS1_DNAfiles/042_pEGFPN1-Halo7-SGx3-VASP.gb]

LOCUS       pEGFP_N1                6110 bp ds-DNA     linear       15-SEP-2020
DEFINITION  .
ACCESSION   
VERSION     
SOURCE      .
  ORGANISM  .
COMMENT     
COMMENT     
COMMENT     ApEinfo:methylated:1
FEATURES             Location/Qualifiers
     misc_feature    591..650
                     /label=MCS
                     /ApEinfo_fwdcolor=#ffff66
                     /ApEinfo_revcolor=#ffff66
                     /ApEinfo_graphicformat=arrow_data {{0 1 2 0 0 -1} {} 0}
                     width 5 offset 0
     misc_feature    1553..1627
                     /label=SGX3
                     /ApEinfo_fwdcolor=#aefcff
                     /ApEinfo_revcolor=#aefcff
                     /ApEinfo_graphicformat=arrow_data {{0 1 2 0 0 -1} {} 0}
                     width 5 offset 0
     misc_feature    1..588
                     /label=CMV immediate early promoter
                     /ApEinfo_fwdcolor=#0f7ffe
                     /ApEinfo_revcolor=green
                     /ApEinfo_graphicformat=arrow_data {{0 1 2 0 0 -1} {} 0}
                     width 5 offset 0
     misc_feature    662..1552
                     /label=Halo7
                     /ApEinfo_fwdcolor=#acf999
                     /ApEinfo_revcolor=#acf999
                     /ApEinfo_graphicformat=arrow_data {{0 1 2 0 0 -1} {} 0}
                     width 5 offset 0
     misc_feature    3026..3481
                     /label=f1 single-strand DNA origin
                     /ApEinfo_fwdcolor=cyan
                     /ApEinfo_revcolor=green
                     /ApEinfo_graphicformat=arrow_data {{0 1 2 0 0 -1} {} 0}
                     width 5 offset 0
     misc_feature    1634..2776
                     /label=human VASP (NM_003370.3)
                     /ApEinfo_fwdcolor=#ffa3b6
                     /ApEinfo_revcolor=#ffa3b6
                     /ApEinfo_graphicformat=arrow_data {{0 1 2 0 0 -1} {} 0}
                     width 5 offset 0
     misc_feature    2929..2963
                     /label=SV40 early mRNA polyadenylation signal
                     /ApEinfo_fwdcolor=#fc8008
                     /ApEinfo_revcolor=green
                     /ApEinfo_graphicformat=arrow_data {{0 1 2 0 0 -1} {} 0}
                     width 5 offset 0
     misc_feature    3543..3571
                     /label=Bacterial promoterfor expression of KanR gene
                     /ApEinfo_fwdcolor=#6666fe
                     /ApEinfo_revcolor=green
                     /ApEinfo_graphicformat=arrow_data {{0 1 2 0 0 -1} {} 0}
                     width 5 offset 0
     misc_feature    3822..3957
                     /label=SV40 origin of replication
                     /ApEinfo_fwdcolor=#cc66fe
                     /ApEinfo_revcolor=green
                     /ApEinfo_graphicformat=arrow_data {{0 1 2 0 0 -1} {} 0}
                     width 5 offset 0
     misc_feature    3655..3884
                     /label=SV40 early promoter
                     /ApEinfo_fwdcolor=#7ffe07
                     /ApEinfo_revcolor=green
                     /ApEinfo_graphicformat=arrow_data {{0 1 2 0 0 -1} {} 0}
                     width 5 offset 0
     misc_feature    4006..4800
                     /label=Kanamycin/neomycin resistance gene
                     /ApEinfo_fwdcolor=#fc6665
                     /ApEinfo_revcolor=green
                     /ApEinfo_graphicformat=arrow_data {{0 1 2 0 0 -1} {} 0}
                     width 5 offset 0
     misc_feature    5036..5054
                     /label=HSV thymidine kinase polyadenylation signal
                     /ApEinfo_fwdcolor=cyan
                     /ApEinfo_revcolor=green
                     /ApEinfo_graphicformat=arrow_data {{0 1 2 0 0 -1} {} 0}
                     width 5 offset 0
     misc_feature    5385..6027
                     /label=pUC plasmid replication origin
                     /ApEinfo_fwdcolor=cyan
                     /ApEinfo_revcolor=green
                     /ApEinfo_graphicformat=arrow_data {{0 1 2 0 0 -1} {} 0}
                     width 5 offset 0
ORIGIN
        1 TAGTTATTAA TAGTAATCAA TTACGGGGTC ATTAGTTCAT AGCCCATATA TGGAGTTCCG
       61 CGTTACATAA CTTACGGTAA ATGGCCCGCC TGGCTGACCG CCCAACGACC CCCGCCCATT
      121 GACGTCAATA ATGACGTATG TTCCCATAGT AACGCCAATA GGGACTTTCC ATTGACGTCA
      181 ATGGGTGGAG TATTTACGGT AAACTGCCCA CTTGGCAGTA CATCAAGTGT ATCATATGCC
      241 AAGTACGCCC CCTATTGACG TCAATGACGG TAAATGGCCC GCCTGGCATT ATGCCCAGTA
      301 CATGACCTTA TGGGACTTTC CTACTTGGCA GTACATCTAC GTATTAGTCA TCGCTATTAC
      361 CATGGTGATG CGGTTTTGGC AGTACATCAA TGGGCGTGGA TAGCGGTTTG ACTCACGGGG
      421 ATTTCCAAGT CTCCACCCCA TTGACGTCAA TGGGAGTTTG TTTTGGCACC AAAATCAACG
      481 GGACTTTCCA AAATGTCGTA ACAACTCCGC CCCATTGACG CAAATGGGCG GTAGGCGTGT
      541 ACGGTGGGAG GTCTATATAA GCAGAGCTGG TTTAGTGAAC CGTCAGATCC GCTAGCGCTA
      601 CCGGACTCAG ATCTCGAGCT CAAGCTTCGA ATTCTGCAGT CGACGGTACC GGCGCGCCAG
      661 CATGGCAGAA ATCGGTACTG GCTTTCCATT CGACCCCCAT TATGTGGAAG TCCTGGGCGA
      721 GCGCATGCAC TACGTCGATG TTGGTCCGCG CGATGGCACC CCTGTGCTGT TCCTGCACGG
      781 TAACCCGACC TCCTCCTACG TGTGGCGCAA CATCATCCCG CATGTTGCAC CGACCCATCG
      841 CTGCATTGCT CCAGACCTGA TCGGTATGGG CAAATCCGAC AAACCAGACC TGGGTTATTT
      901 CTTCGACGAC CACGTCCGCT TCATGGATGC CTTCATCGAA GCCCTGGGTC TGGAAGAGGT
      961 CGTCCTGGTC ATTCACGACT GGGGCTCCGC TCTGGGTTTC CACTGGGCCA AGCGCAATCC
     1021 AGAGCGCGTC AAAGGTATTG CATTTATGGA GTTCATCCGC CCTATCCCGA CCTGGGACGA
     1081 ATGGCCAGAA TTTGCCCGCG AGACCTTCCA GGCCTTCCGC ACCACCGACG TCGGCCGCAA
     1141 GCTGATCATC GATCAGAACG TTTTTATCGA GGGTACGCTG CCGATGGGTG TCGTCCGCCC
     1201 GCTGACTGAA GTCGAGATGG ACCATTACCG CGAGCCGTTC CTGAATCCTG TTGACCGCGA
     1261 GCCACTGTGG CGCTTCCCAA ACGAGCTGCC AATCGCCGGT GAGCCAGCGA ACATCGTCGC
     1321 GCTGGTCGAA GAATACATGG ACTGGCTGCA CCAGTCCCCT GTCCCGAAGC TGCTGTTCTG
     1381 GGGCACCCCA GGCGTTCTGA TCCCACCGGC CGAAGCCGCT CGCCTGGCCA AAAGCCTGCC
     1441 TAACTGCAAG GCTGTGGACA TCGGCCCGGG TCTGAATCTG CTGCAAGAAG ACAACCCGGA
     1501 CCTGATCGGC AGCGAGATCG CGCGCTGGCT GTCGACGCTC GAGATTTCCG GCTCCGGACT
     1561 CAGATCTCGA GCTCAAGCTT CGTCAGGAGG CGGTGGCTCA GGAGGCGGTG GCTCAGGAGG
     1621 CGGTGGCACT AGTATGAGCG AGACGGTCAT CTGTTCCAGC CGGGCCACTG TGATGCTTTA
     1681 TGATGATGGC AACAAGCGAT GGCTCCCTGC TGGCACGGGT CCCCAGGCCT TCAGCCGCGT
     1741 CCAGATCTAC CACAACCCCA CGGCCAATTC CTTTCGCGTC GTGGGCCGGA AGATGCAGCC
     1801 CGACCAGCAG GTGGTCATCA ACTGTGCCAT CGTCCGGGGT GTCAAGTATA ACCAGGCCAC
     1861 CCCCAACTTC CATCAGTGGC GCGACGCTCG CCAGGTCTGG GGCCTCAACT TCGGCAGCAA
     1921 GGAGGATGCG GCCCAGTTTG CCGCCGGCAT GGCCAGTGCC CTAGAGGCGT TGGAAGGAGG
     1981 TGGGCCCCCT CCACCCCCAG CACTTCCCAC CTGGTCGGTC CCGAACGGCC CCTCCCCGGA
     2041 GGAGGTGGAG CAGCAGAAAA GGCAGCAGCC CGGCCCGTCG GAGCACATAG AGCGCCGGGT
     2101 CTCCAATGCA GGAGGCCCAC CTGCTCCCCC CGCTGGGGGT CCACCCCCAC CACCAGGACC
     2161 TCCCCCTCCT CCAGGTCCCC CCCCACCCCC AGGTTTGCCC CCTTCGGGGG TCCCAGCTGC
     2221 AGCGCACGGA GCAGGGGGAG GACCACCCCC TGCACCCCCT CTCCCGGCAG CACAGGGCCC
     2281 TGGTGGTGGG GGAGCTGGGG CCCCAGGCCT GGCCGCAGCT ATTGCTGGAG CCAAACTCAG
     2341 GAAAGTCAGC AAGCAGGAGG AGGCCTCAGG GGGGCCCACA GCCCCCAAAG CTGAGAGTGG
     2401 TCGAAGCGGA GGTGGGGGAC TCATGGAAGA GATGAACGCC ATGCTGGCCC GGAGAAGGAA
     2461 AGCCACGCAA GTTGGGGAGA AAACCCCCAA GGATGAATCT GCCAATCAGG AGGAGCCAGA
     2521 GGCCAGAGTC CCGGCCCAGA GTGAATCTGT GCGGAGACCC TGGGAGAAGA ACAGCACAAC
     2581 CTTGCCAAGG ATGAAGTCGT CTTCTTCGGT GACCACTTCC GAGACCCAAC CCTGCACGCC
     2641 CAGCNNNNNN NNNNNNNNNN NNNNNNNNNN NNNNNNNNNN NNNNNNNNNN NNNNNNNNNN
     2701 NNNNNNNNNN NNNNNNNNNN NNNNNNNNNN NNNNNNNNNN NNNNNNNNNN NNNNNNNNNN
     2761 NNNNGGTTCT CCCTGAGCGG CCGCGACTCT AGATCATAAT CAGCCATACC ACATTTGTAG
     2821 AGGTTTTACT TGCTTTAAAA AACCTCCCAC ACCTCCCCCT GAACCTGAAA CATAAAATGA
     2881 ATGCAATTGT TGTTGTTAAC TTGTTTATTG CAGCTTATAA TGGTTACAAA TAAAGCAATA
     2941 GCATCACAAA TTTCACAAAT AAAGCATTTT TTTCACTGCA TTCTAGTTGT GGTTTGTCCA
     3001 AACTCATCAA TGTATCTTAA GGCGTAAATT GTAAGCGTTA ATATTTTGTT AAAATTCGCG
     3061 TTAAATTTTT GTTAAATCAG CTCATTTTTT AACCAATAGG CCGAAATCGG CAAAATCCCT
     3121 TATAAATCAA AAGAATAGAC CGAGATAGGG TTGAGTGTTG TTCCAGTTTG GAACAAGAGT
     3181 CCACTATTAA AGAACGTGGA CTCCAACGTC AAAGGNNNNN NNNNNNNNNN NNNNNNNNNN
     3241 NNNNNNNNNN NNNNNNNNNN NNNNTNNNNN NNNNNNNNNN NNNNNNNNNN NNNNNNNNNN
     3301 NNNNNNNNNN NNNNNNNNNN NNNNNNNNNN NNNNNNNNNN NNNNNNNNNN NNNNNNGNNN
     3361 NNNNNNNNNN NNNNNNNNNN NNNNNNNNNN NNNNNNNNNN NNNNNNNNNN NNNNNNNNNN
     3421 NNNNNNNNNN NNNNNNNNNN NNNNNNNNNN NNNNNNNNNN NNNNNNNNNN NNNNNNNNNN
     3481 NCAGGTGGCA CTTTTCGGGG AAATGTGCGC GGAACCCCTA TTTGTTTATT TTTCTAAATA
     3541 CATTCAAATA TGTATCCGCT CATGAGACAA TAACCCTGAT AAATGCTTCA ATAATATTGA
     3601 AAAAGGAAGA GTCCTGAGGC GGAAAGAACC AGCTGTGGAA TGTGTGTCAG TTAGGGTGTG
     3661 GAAAGTCCCC AGGCTCCCCA GCAGGCAGAA GTATGCAAAG CATGCATCTC AATTAGTCAG
     3721 CAACCAGGTG TGGAAAGTCC CCAGGCTCCC CAGCAGGCAG AAGTATGCAA AGCATGCATC
     3781 TCAATTAGTC AGCAACCATA GTCCCGCCCC TAACTCCGCC CATCCCGCCC CTAACTCCGC
     3841 CCAGTTCCGC CCATTCTCCG CCCCATGGCT GACTAATTTT TTTTATTTAT GCAGAGGCCG
     3901 AGGCCGCCTC GGCCTCTGAG CTATTCCAGA AGTAGTGAGG AGGCTTTTTT GGAGGCCTAG
     3961 GCTTTTGCAA AGATCGATCA AGAGACAGGA TGAGGATCGT TTCGCATGAT TGAACAAGAT
     4021 GGATTGCACG CAGGTTCTCC GGCCGCTTGG GTGGAGAGGC TATTCGGCTA TGACTGGGCA
     4081 CAACAGACAA TCGGCTGCTC TGATGCCGCC GTGTTCCGGC TGTCAGCGCA GGGGCGCCCG
     4141 GTTCTTTTTG TCAAGACCGA CCTGTCCGGT GCCCTGAATG AACTGCAAGA CGAGGCAGCG
     4201 CGGCTATCGT GGCTGGCCAC GACGGGCGTT CCTTGCGCAG CTGTGCTCGA CGTTGTCACT
     4261 GAAGCGGGAA GGGACTGGCT GCTATTGGGC GAAGTGCCGG GGCAGGATCT CCTGTCATCT
     4321 CACCTTGCTC CTGCCGAGAA AGTATCCATC ATGGCTGATG CAATGCGGCG GCTGCATACG
     4381 CTTGATCCGG CTACCTGCCC ATTCGACCAC CAAGCGAAAC ATCGCATCGA GCGAGCACGT
     4441 ACTCGGATGG AAGCCGGTCT TGTCGATCAG GATGATCTGG ACGAAGAGCA TCAGGGGCTC
     4501 GCGCCAGCCG AACTGTTCGC CAGGCTCAAG GCGAGCATGC CCGACGGCGA GGATCTCGTC
     4561 GTGACCCATG GCGATGCCTG CTTGCCGAAT ATCATGGTGG AAAATGGCCG CTTTTCTGGA
     4621 TTCATCGACT GTGGCCGGCT GGGTGTGGCG GACCGCTATC AGGACATAGC GTTGGCTACC
     4681 CGTGATATTG CTGAAGAGCT TGGCGGCGAA TGGGCTGACC GCTTCCTCGT GCTTTACGGT
     4741 ATCGCCGCTC CCGATTCGCA GCGCATCGCC TTCTATCGCC TTCTTGACGA GTTCTTCTGA
     4801 GCGGGACTCT GGGGTTCGAA ATGACCGACC AAGCGACGCC CAACCTGCCA TCACGAGATT
     4861 TCGATTCCAC CGCCGCCTTC TATGAAAGGT TGGGCTTCGG AATCGTTTTC CGGGACGCCG
     4921 GCTGGATGAT CCTCCAGCGC GGGGATCTCA TGCTGGAGTT CTTCGCCCAC CCTAGGGGGA
     4981 GGCTAACTGA AACACGGAAG GAGACAATAC CGGAAGGAAC CCGCGCTATG ACGGCAATAA
     5041 AAAGACAGAA TAAAACGCAC GGTGTTGGGT CGTTTGTTCA TAAACGCGGG GTTCGGTCCC
     5101 AGGGCTGGCA CTCTGTCGAT ACCCCACCGA GACCCCATTG GGGCCAATAC GCCCGCGTTT
     5161 CTTCCTTTTC CCCACCCCAC CCCCCAAGTT CGGGTGAAGG CCCAGGGCTC GCAGCCAACG
     5221 TCGGGGCGGC AGGCCCTGCC ATAGCCTCAG GTTACTCATA TATACTTTAG ATTGATTTAA
     5281 AACTTCATTT TTAATTTAAA AGGATCTAGG TGAAGATCCT TTTTGATAAT CTCATGACCA
     5341 AAATCCCTTA ACGTGAGTTT TCGTTCCACT GAGCGTCAGA CCCCGTAGAA AAGATCAAAG
     5401 GATCTTCTTG AGATCCTTTT TTTCTGCGCG TAATCTGCTG CTTGCAAACA AAAAAACCAC
     5461 CGCTACCAGC GGTGGTTTGT TTGCCGGATC AAGAGCTACC AACTCTTTTT CCGAAGGTAA
     5521 CTGGCTTCAG CAGAGCGCAG ATACCAAATA CTGTCCTTCT AGTGTAGCCG TAGTTAGGCC
     5581 ACCACTTCAA GAACTCTGTA GCACCGCCTA CATACCTCGC TCTGCTAATC CTGTTACCAG
     5641 TGGCTGCTGC CAGTGGCGAT AAGTCGTGTC TTACCGGGTT GGACTCAAGA CGATAGTTAC
     5701 CGGATAAGGC GCAGCGGTCG GGCTGAACGG GGGGTTCGTG CACACAGCCC AGCTTGGAGC
     5761 GAACGACCTA CACCGAACTG AGATACCTAC AGCGTGAGCT ATGAGAAAGC GCCACGCTTC
     5821 CCGAAGGGAG AAAGGCGGAC AGGTATCCGG TAAGCGGCAG GGTCGGAACA GGAGAGCGCA
     5881 CGAGGGAGCT TCCAGGGGGA AACGCCTGGT ATCTTTATAG TCCTGTCGGG TTTCGCCACC
     5941 TCTGACTTGA GCGTCGATTT TTGTGATGCT CGTCAGGGGG GCGGAGCCTA TGGAAAAACG
     6001 CCAGCAACGC GGCCTTTTTA CGGTTCCTGG CCTTTTGCTG GCCTTTTGCT CACATGTTCT
     6061 TTCCTGCGTT ATCCCCTGAT TCTGTGGATA ACCGTATTAC CGCCATGCAT 
//
