# Supplementary material for: A nano-liquid hub integrating growth and immune-evasion signaling to promote cell survival
Source: bioRxiv preprint, doi:10.1101/2021.12.30.474523, version 5 (2026-03-18)
Supplement: Supplementary data S1 [file 474523_file08.zip › DataS1_DNAfiles/043_pPBpuro-mEGFP-SG-VASP.gb]

LOCUS       pPBpuro                 8828 bp ds-DNA     linear       19-JAN-2021
DEFINITION  .
ACCESSION   
VERSION     
SOURCE      .
  ORGANISM  .
COMMENT     
COMMENT     
COMMENT     ApEinfo:methylated:1
FEATURES             Location/Qualifiers
     misc_feature    3..459
                     /label=f1 origin
                     /ApEinfo_fwdcolor=cyan
                     /ApEinfo_revcolor=green
                     /ApEinfo_graphicformat=arrow_data {{0 1 2 0 0 -1} {} 0}
                     width 5 offset 0
     misc_feature    2747..2762
                     /label=MCS
                     /ApEinfo_fwdcolor=#ffff66
                     /ApEinfo_revcolor=#ffff66
                     /ApEinfo_graphicformat=arrow_data {{0 1 2 0 0 -1} {} 0}
                     width 5 offset 0
     misc_feature    670..983
                     /label=PiggyBac 5' terminal repeat (complement)
                     /ApEinfo_fwdcolor=#fb0106
                     /ApEinfo_revcolor=green
                     /ApEinfo_graphicformat=arrow_data {{0 1 2 0 0 -1} {} 0}
                     width 5 offset 0
     misc_feature    3515..4657
                     /label=human VASP (NM_003370.3)
                     /ApEinfo_fwdcolor=#ffa3b6
                     /ApEinfo_revcolor=#ffa3b6
                     /ApEinfo_graphicformat=arrow_data {{0 1 2 0 0 -1} {} 0}
                     width 5 offset 0
     misc_feature    1147..1391
                     /label=CMV IE (enhancer)
                     /ApEinfo_fwdcolor=#7ffe07
                     /ApEinfo_revcolor=green
                     /ApEinfo_graphicformat=arrow_data {{0 1 2 0 0 -1} {} 0}
                     width 5 offset 0
     misc_feature    1641..2728
                     /label=CAG promoter with artificial intron
                     /ApEinfo_fwdcolor=#21fe80
                     /ApEinfo_revcolor=green
                     /ApEinfo_graphicformat=arrow_data {{0 1 2 0 0 -1} {} 0}
                     width 5 offset 0
     misc_feature    1373..1670
                     /label=chicken beta actin promoter
                     /ApEinfo_fwdcolor=#0f7ffe
                     /ApEinfo_revcolor=green
                     /ApEinfo_graphicformat=arrow_data {{0 1 2 0 0 -1} {} 0}
                     width 5 offset 0
     misc_feature    2735..2746
                     /label=MCS (BamHI, EcoRI, XhoI, NotI)
                     /ApEinfo_fwdcolor=#800080
                     /ApEinfo_revcolor=green
                     /ApEinfo_graphicformat=arrow_data {{0 1 2 0 0 -1} {} 0}
                     width 5 offset 0
     misc_feature    4675..5284
                     /label=IRES sequence from ECMV
                     /ApEinfo_fwdcolor=#0f7ffe
                     /ApEinfo_revcolor=green
                     /ApEinfo_graphicformat=arrow_data {{0 1 2 0 0 -1} {} 0}
                     width 5 offset 0
     misc_feature    5286..5885
                     /label=puromycin-N-acetyl-transferase
                     /ApEinfo_fwdcolor=#21fe80
                     /ApEinfo_revcolor=green
                     /ApEinfo_graphicformat=arrow_data {{0 1 2 0 0 -1} {} 0}
                     width 5 offset 0
     misc_feature    5918..6142
                     /label=polyA_signal_sequence
                     /ApEinfo_fwdcolor=#fc8008
                     /ApEinfo_revcolor=green
                     /ApEinfo_graphicformat=arrow_data {{0 1 2 0 0 -1} {} 0}
                     width 5 offset 0
     misc_feature    6362..6603
                     /label=PiggyBac 3'ÃÂÃÂ terminal repeat domain
                     /ApEinfo_fwdcolor=#fb0106
                     /ApEinfo_revcolor=green
                     /ApEinfo_graphicformat=arrow_data {{0 1 2 0 0 -1} {} 0}
                     width 5 offset 0
     misc_feature    7099..7539
                     /label=Col E1 origin
                     /ApEinfo_fwdcolor=cyan
                     /ApEinfo_revcolor=green
                     /ApEinfo_graphicformat=arrow_data {{0 1 2 0 0 -1} {} 0}
                     width 5 offset 0
     misc_feature    7840..8700
                     /label=Ampicillin resistance gene
                     /ApEinfo_fwdcolor=cyan
                     /ApEinfo_revcolor=green
                     /ApEinfo_graphicformat=arrow_data {{0 1 2 0 0 -1} {} 0}
                     width 5 offset 0
     misc_feature    3491..3508
                     /label=SG
                     /ApEinfo_fwdcolor=#aefcff
                     /ApEinfo_revcolor=#aefcff
                     /ApEinfo_graphicformat=arrow_data {{0 1 2 0 0 -1} {} 0}
                     width 5 offset 0
     misc_feature    4658..4665
                     /label=MCS (BamHI, EcoRI, XhoI, NotI)(1)
                     /ApEinfo_label=MCS (BamHI, EcoRI, XhoI, NotI)
                     /ApEinfo_fwdcolor=#800080
                     /ApEinfo_revcolor=green
                     /ApEinfo_graphicformat=arrow_data {{0 1 2 0 0 -1} {} 0}
                     width 5 offset 0
     misc_feature    2774..3490
                     /label=mEGFP
                     /ApEinfo_fwdcolor=#acf999
                     /ApEinfo_revcolor=#acf999
                     /ApEinfo_graphicformat=arrow_data {{0 1 2 0 0 -1} {} 0}
                     width 5 offset 0
ORIGIN
        1 CTAAATTGTA AGCGTTAATA TTTTGTTAAA ATTCGCGTTA AATTTTTGTT AAATCAGCTC
       61 ATTTTTTAAC CAATAGGCCG AAATCGGCAA AATCCCTTAT AAATCAAAAG AATAGACCGA
      121 GATAGGGTTG AGTGTTGTTC CAGTTTGGAA CAAGAGTCCA CTATTAAAGA ACGTGGACTC
      181 CAACGTCAAA GGNNNNNNNN NNNNNNNNNN NNNNNNNNNN NNNNNNNNNN NNNNNNNNNN
      241 NTNNNNNNNN NNNNNNNNNN NNNNNNNNNN NNNNNNNNNN NNNNNNNNNN NNNNNNNNNN
      301 NNNNNNNNNN NNNNNNNNNN NNNNNNNNNN NNNGNNNNNN NNNNNNNNNN NNNNNNNNNN
      361 NNNNNNNNNN NNNNNNNNNN NNNNNNNNNN NNNNNNNNNN NNNNNNNNNN NNNNNNNNNN
      421 NNNNNNNNNN NNNNNNNNNN NNNNNNNNNN NNNNNNNNCC CATTCGCCAT TCAGGCTGCG
      481 CAACTGTTGG GAAGGGCGAT CGGTGCGGGC CTCTTCGCTA TTACGCCAGC TGGCGAAAGG
      541 GGGATGTGCT GCAAGGCGAT TAAGTTGGGT AACGCCAGGG TTTTCCCAGT CACGACGTTG
      601 TAAAACGACG GCCAGTGAGC GCGCGTAATA CGACTCACTA TAGGGCGAAT TGGGGCGCGC
      661 CATTCTAGAT TAACCCTAGA AAGATAGTCT GCGTAAAATT GACGCATGCA TTCTTGAAAT
      721 ATTGCTCTCT CTTTCTAAAT AGCGCGAATC CGTCGCTGTG CATTTAGGAC ATCTCAGTCG
      781 CCGCTTGGAG CTCCCGTGAG GCGTGCTTGT CAATGCGGTA AGTGTCACTG ATTTTGAACT
      841 ATAACGACCG CGTGAGTCAA AATGACGCAT GATTATCTTT TACGTGACTT TTAAGATTTA
      901 ACTCATACGA TAATTATATT GTTATTTCAT GTTCTACTTA CGTGATAACT TATTATATAT
      961 ATATTTTCTT GTTATAGATA TCAACTAGAA TGCTAGCATG GGCCCATCTC GACATTGATT
     1021 ATTGACTAGT TATTAATAGT AATCAATTAC GGGGTCATTA GTTCATAGCC CATATATGGA
     1081 GTTCCGCGTT ACATAACTTA CGGTAAATGG CCCGCCTGGC TGACCGCCCA ACGACCCCCG
     1141 CCCATTGACG TCAATAATGA CGTATGTTCC CATAGTAACG CCAATAGGGA CTTTCCATTG
     1201 ACGTCAATGG GTGGACTATT TACGGTAAAC TGCCCACTTG GCAGTACATC AAGTGTATCA
     1261 TATGCCAAGT ACGCCCCCTA TTGACGTCAA TGACGGTAAA TGGCCCGCCT GGCATTATGC
     1321 CCAGTACATG ACCTTATGGG ACTTTCCTAC TTGGCAGTAC ATCTACGTAT TAGTCATCGC
     1381 TATTACCATG GGTCGAGGTG AGCCCCACGT TCTGCTTCAC TCTCCCCATC TCCCCCCCCT
     1441 CCCCACCCCC AATTTTGTAT TTATTTATTT TTTAATTATT TTGTGCAGCG ATGGGGGCGG
     1501 GGGGGGGGGG GGCGCGCGCC AGGCGGGGCG GGGCGGGGCG AGGGGCGGGG CGGGGCGAGG
     1561 CGGAGAGGTG CGGCGGCAGC CAATCAGAGC GGCGCGCTCC GAAAGTTTCC TTTTATGGCG
     1621 AGGCGGCGGC GGCGGCGGCC CTATAAAAAG CGAAGCGCGC GGCGGGCGGG AGTCGCTGCG
     1681 TTGCCTTCGC CCCGTGCCCC GCTCCGCGCC GCCTCGCGCC GCCCGCCCCG GCTCTGACTG
     1741 ACCGCGTTAC TCCCACAGGT GAGCGGGCGG GACGGCCCTT CTCCTCCGGG CTGTAATTAG
     1801 CGCTTGGTTT AATGACGGCT CGTTTCTTTT CTGTGGCTGC GTGAAAGCCT TAAAGGGCTC
     1861 CGGGAGGGCC CTTTGTGCGG GGGGGAGCGG CTCGGGGGGT GCGTGCGTGT GTGTGTGCGT
     1921 GGGGAGCGCC GCGTGCGGCC CGCGCTGCCC GGCGGCTGTG AGCGCTGCGG GCGCGGCGCG
     1981 GGGCTTTGTG CGCTCCGCGT GTGCGCGAGG GGAGCGCGGC CGGGGGCGGT GCCCCGCGGT
     2041 GCGGGGGGGC TGCGAGGGGA ACAAAGGCTG CGTGCGGGGT GTGTGCGTGG GGGGGTGAGC
     2101 AGGGGGTGTG GGCGCGGCGG TCGGGCTGTA ACCCCCCCCT GCACCCCCCT CCCCGAGTTG
     2161 CTGAGCACGG CCCGGCTTCG GGTGCGGGGC TCCGTGCGGG GCGTGGCGCG GGGCTCGCCG
     2221 TGCCGGGCGG GGGGTGGCGG CAGGTGGGGG TGCCGGGCGG GGCGGGGCCG CCTCGGGCCG
     2281 GGGAGGGCTC GGGGGAGGGG CGCGGCGGCC CCGGAGCGCC GGCGGCTGTC GAGGCGCGGC
     2341 GAGCCGCAGC CATTGCCTTT TATGGTAATC GTGCGAGAGG GCGCAGGGAC TTCCTTTGTC
     2401 CCAAATCTGT GCGGAGCCGA AATCTGGGAG GCGCCGCCGC ACCCCCTCTA GCGGGCGCGG
     2461 GGCGAAGCGG TGCGGCGCCG GCAGGAAGGA AATGGGCGGG GAGGGCCTTC GTGCGTCGCC
     2521 GCGCCGCCGT CCCCTTCTCC CTCTCCAGCC TCGGGGCTGT CCGCGGGGGG ACGGCTGCCT
     2581 TCGGGGGGGA CGGGGCAGGG CGGGGTTCGG CTTCTGGCGT GTGACCGGCG GCTCTAGAGC
     2641 CTCTGCTAAC CATGTTCATG CCTTCTTCTT TTTCCTACAG CTCCTGGGCA ACGTGCTGGT
     2701 TATTGTGCTG TCTCATCATT TTGGCAAAGA ATTGGGATCC GAATTCTGCA GTCGACGGTA
     2761 CCGGCGCGCC AGCATGGTGA GCAAGGGCGA GGAGCTGTTC ACCGGGGTGG TGCCCATCCT
     2821 GGTCGAGCTG GACGGCGACG TAAACGGCCA CAAGTTCAGC GTGTCCGGCG AGGGCGAGGG
     2881 CGATGCCACC TACGGCAAGC TGACCCTGAA GTTCATCTGC ACCACCGGCA AGCTGCCCGT
     2941 GCCCTGGCCC ACCCTCGTGA CCACCCTGAC CTACGGCGTG CAGTGCTTCA GCCGCTACCC
     3001 CGACCACATG AAGCAGCACG ACTTCTTCAA GTCCGCCATG CCCGAAGGCT ACGTCCAGGA
     3061 GCGCACCATC TTCTTCAAGG ACGACGGCAA CTACAAGACC CGCGCCGAGG TGAAGTTCGA
     3121 GGGCGACACC CTGGTGAACC GCATCGAGCT GAAGGGCATC GACTTCAAGG AGGACGGCAA
     3181 CATCCTGGGG CACAAGCTGG AGTACAACTA CAACAGCCAC AACGTCTATA TCATGGCCGA
     3241 CAAGCAGAAG AACGGCATCA AGGTGAACTT CAAGATCCGC CACAACATCG AGGACGGCAG
     3301 CGTGCAGCTC GCCGACCACT ACCAGCAGAA CACCCCCATC GGCGACGGCC CCGTGCTGCT
     3361 GCCCGACAAC CACTACCTGA GCACCCAGTC CAAGCTGAGC AAAGACCCCA ACGAGAAGCG
     3421 CGATCACATG GTCCTGCTGG AGTTCGTGAC CGCCGCCGGG ATCACTCTCG GCATGGACGA
     3481 GCTGTACAAG TCTGGCGGCG GTGGTTCTAC TAGTATGAGC GAGACGGTCA TCTGTTCCAG
     3541 CCGGGCCACT GTGATGCTTT ATGATGATGG CAACAAGCGA TGGCTCCCTG CTGGCACGGG
     3601 TCCCCAGGCC TTCAGCCGCG TCCAGATCTA CCACAACCCC ACGGCCAATT CCTTTCGCGT
     3661 CGTGGGCCGG AAGATGCAGC CCGACCAGCA GGTGGTCATC AACTGTGCCA TCGTCCGGGG
     3721 TGTCAAGTAT AACCAGGCCA CCCCCAACTT CCATCAGTGG CGCGACGCTC GCCAGGTCTG
     3781 GGGCCTCAAC TTCGGCAGCA AGGAGGATGC GGCCCAGTTT GCCGCCGGCA TGGCCAGTGC
     3841 CCTAGAGGCG TTGGAAGGAG GTGGGCCCCC TCCACCCCCA GCACTTCCCA CCTGGTCGGT
     3901 CCCGAACGGC CCCTCCCCGG AGGAGGTGGA GCAGCAGAAA AGGCAGCAGC CCGGCCCGTC
     3961 GGAGCACATA GAGCGCCGGG TCTCCAATGC AGGAGGCCCA CCTGCTCCCC CCGCTGGGGG
     4021 TCCACCCCCA CCACCAGGAC CTCCCCCTCC TCCAGGTCCC CCCCCACCCC CAGGTTTGCC
     4081 CCCTTCGGGG GTCCCAGCTG CAGCGCACGG AGCAGGGGGA GGACCACCCC CTGCACCCCC
     4141 TCTCCCGGCA GCACAGGGCC CTGGTGGTGG GGGAGCTGGG GCCCCAGGCC TGGCCGCAGC
     4201 TATTGCTGGA GCCAAACTCA GGAAAGTCAG CAAGCAGGAG GAGGCCTCAG GGGGGCCCAC
     4261 AGCCCCCAAA GCTGAGAGTG GTCGAAGCGG AGGTGGGGGA CTCATGGAAG AGATGAACGC
     4321 CATGCTGGCC CGGAGAAGGA AAGCCACGCA AGTTGGGGAG AAAACCCCCA AGGATGAATC
     4381 TGCCAATCAG GAGGAGCCAG AGGCCAGAGT CCCGGCCCAG AGTGAATCTG TGCGGAGACC
     4441 CTGGGAGAAG AACAGCACAA CCTTGCCAAG GATGAAGTCG TCTTCTTCGG TGACCACTTC
     4501 CGAGACCCAA CCCTGCACGC CCAGCNNNNN NNNNNNNNNN NNNNNNNNNN NNNNNNNNNN
     4561 NNNNNNNNNN NNNNNNNNNN NNNNNNNNNN NNNNNNNNNN NNNNNNNNNN NNNNNNNNNN
     4621 NNNNNNNNNN NNNNNNNNNN NNNNNGGTTC TCCCTGAGCG GCCGCTCTAG AGTCAACTAA
     4681 CTTAAGCTAG CAACGGTTTC CCTCTAGCGG GATCAATTCC GCCCCCCCCC CCTAACGTTA
     4741 CTGGCCGAAG CCGCTTGGAA TAAGGCCGGT GTGCGTTTGT CTATATGTTA TTTTCCACCA
     4801 TATTGCCGTC TTTTGGCAAT GTGAGGGCCC GGAAACCTGG CCCTGTCTTC TTGACGAGCA
     4861 TTCCTAGGGG TCTTTCCCCT CTCGCCAAAG GAATGCAAGG TCTGTTGAAT GTCGTGAAGG
     4921 AAGCAGTTCC TCTGGAAGCT TCTTGAAGAC AAACAACGTC TGTAGCGACC CTTTGCAGGC
     4981 AGCGGAACCC CCCACCTGGC GACAGGTGCC TCTGCGGCCA AAAGCCACGT GTATAAGATA
     5041 CACCTGCAAA GGCGGCACAA CCCCAGTGCC ACGTTGTGAG TTGGATAGTT GTGGAAAGAG
     5101 TCAAATGGCT CTCCTCAAGC GTATTCAACA AGGGGCTGAA GGATGCCCAG AAGGTACCCC
     5161 ATTGTATGGG ATCTGATCTG GGGCCTCGGT GCACATGCTT TACATGTGTT TAGTCGAGGT
     5221 TAAAAAACGT CTAGGCCCCC CGAACCACGG GGACGTGGTT TTCCTTTGAA AAACACGATA
     5281 ATACCATGAC CGAGTACAAG CCCACGGTGC GCCTCGCCAC CCGCGACGAC GTCCCCAGGG
     5341 CCGTACGCAC CCTCGCCGCC GCGTTCGCCG ACTACCCCGC CACGCGCCAC ACCGTCGATC
     5401 CGGACCGCCA CATCGAGCGG GTCACCGAGC TGCAAGAACT CTTCCTCACG CGCGTCGGGC
     5461 TCGACATCGG CAAGGTGTGG GTCGCGGACG ACGGCGCCGC GGTGGCGGTC TGGACCACGC
     5521 CGGAGAGCGT CGAAGCGGGG GCGGTGTTCG CCGAGATCGG CCCGCGCATG GCCGAGTTGA
     5581 GCGGTTCCCG GCTGGCCGCG CAGCAACAGA TGGAAGGCCT CCTGGCGCCG CACCGGCCCA
     5641 AGGAGCCCGC GTGGTTCCTG GCCACCGTCG GCGTCTCGCC CGACCACCAG GGCAAGGGTC
     5701 TGGGCAGCGC CGTCGTGCTC CCCGGAGTGG AGGCGGCCGA GCGCGCCGGG GTGCCCGCCT
     5761 TCCTGGAGAC CTCCGCGCCC CGCAACCTCC CCTTCTACGA GCGGCTCGGC TTCACCGTCA
     5821 CCGCCGACGT CGAGTGCCCG AAGGACCGCG CGACCTGGTG CATGACCCGC AAGCCCGGTG
     5881 CCTGATCGAT GATCTAGAGC TCGCTGATCA GCCTCGACTG TGCCTTCTAG TTGCCAGCCA
     5941 TCTGTTGTTT GCCCCTCCCC CGTGCCTTCC TTGACCCTGG AAGGTGCCAC TCCCACTGTC
     6001 CTTTCCTAAT AAAATGAGGA AATTGCATCG CATTGTCTGA GTAGGTGTCA TTCTATTCTG
     6061 GGGGGTGGGG TGGGGCAGGA CAGCAAGGGG GAGGATTGGG AAGACAATAG CAGGCATGCT
     6121 GGGGATGCGG TGGGCTCTAT GGCTTCTGAG GCGGAAAGAA CCTGCAGCCC AAGCTTGGCG
     6181 TAATCATGGT CATAGCTGTT TCCTGTGTGA AATTGTTATC CGCTCACAAT TCCACACAAC
     6241 ATACGAGCCG GAAGCATAAA GTGTAAAGCC TGGGGTGCCT AATGAGTGAG CTAACTCACA
     6301 TTAATTGCGT TGCGCTCACT GCCCGCTTTC CAGTCGGGAA ACCTGTCGTG CCAGCGGATC
     6361 TTAAAAGTTT TGTTACTTTA TAGAAGAAAT TTTGAGTTTT TGTTTTTTTT TAATAAATAA
     6421 ATAAACATAA ATAAATTGTT TGTTGAATTT ATTATTAGTA TGTAAGTGTA AATATAATAA
     6481 AACTTAATAT CTATTCAAAT TAATAAATAA ACCTCGATAT ACAGACCGAT AAAACACATG
     6541 CGTCAATTTT ACGCATGATT ATCTTTAACG TACGTCACAA TATGATTATC TTTCTAGGGT
     6601 TAATCTAGTA TACGCGTTTA ATTAATCCAG CTTTTGTTCC CTTTAGTGAG GGTTAATTGC
     6661 GCGCTTGGCG TAATCATGGT CATAGCTGTT TCCTGTGTGA AATTGTTATC CGCTCACAAT
     6721 TCCACACAAC ATACGAGCCG GAAGCATAAA GTGTAAAGCC TGGGGTGCCT AATGAGTGAG
     6781 CTAACTCACA TTAATTGCGT TGCGCTCACT GCCCGCTTTC CAGTCGGGAA ACCTGTCGTG
     6841 CCAGCTGCAT TAATGAATCG GCCAACGCGC GGGGAGAGGC GGTTTGCGTA TTGGGCGCTC
     6901 TTCCGCTTCC TCGCTCACTG ACTCGCTGCG CTCGGTCGTT CGGCTGCGGC GAGCGGTATC
     6961 AGCTCACTCA AAGGCGGTAA TACGGTTATC CACAGAATCA GGGGATAACG CAGGAAAGAA
     7021 CATGTGAGCA AAAGGCCAGC AAAAGGCCAG GAACCGTAAA AAGGCCGCGT TGCTGGCGTT
     7081 TTTCCATAGG CTCCGCCCCC CTGACGAGCA TCACAAAAAT CGACGCTCAA GTCAGAGGTG
     7141 GCGAAACCCG ACAGGACTAT AAAGATACCA GGCGTTTCCC CCTGGAAGCT CCCTCGTGCG
     7201 CTCTCCTGTT CCGACCCTGC CGCTTACCGG ATACCTGTCC GCCTTTCTCC CTTCGGGAAG
     7261 CGTGGCGCTT TCTCATAGCT CACGCTGTAG GTATCTCAGT TCGGTGTAGG TCGTTCGCTC
     7321 CAAGCTGGGC TGTGTGCACG AACCCCCCGT TCAGCCCGAC CGCTGCGCCT TATCCGGTAA
     7381 CTATCGTCTT GAGTCCAACC CGGTAAGACA CGACTTATCG CCACTGGCAG CAGCCACTGG
     7441 TAACAGGATT AGCAGAGCGA GGTATGTAGG CGGTGCTACA GAGTTCTTGA AGTGGTGGCC
     7501 TAACTACGGC TACACTAGAA GGACAGTATT TGGTATCTGC GCTCTGCTGA AGCCAGTTAC
     7561 CTTCGGAAAA AGAGTTGGTA GCTCTTGATC CGGCAAACAA ACCACCGCTG GTAGCGGTGG
     7621 TTTTTTTGTT TGCAAGCAGC AGATTACGCG CAGAAAAAAA GGATCTCAAG AAGATCCTTT
     7681 GATCTTTTCT ACGGGGTCTG ACGCTCAGTG GAACGAAAAC TCACGTTAAG GGATTTTGGT
     7741 CATGAGATTA TCAAAAAGGA TCTTCACCTA GATCCTTTTA AATTAAAAAT GAAGTTTTAA
     7801 ATCAATCTAA AGTATATATG AGTAAACTTG GTCTGACAGT TACCAATGCT TAATCAGTGA
     7861 GGCACCTATC TCAGCGATCT GTCTATTTCG TTCATCCATA GTTGCCTGAC TCCCCGTCGT
     7921 GTAGATAACT ACGATACGGG AGGGCTTACC ATCTGGCCCC AGTGCTGCAA TGATACCGCG
     7981 AGACCCACGC TCACCGGCTC CAGATTTATC AGCAATAAAC CAGCCAGCCG GAAGGGCCGA
     8041 GCGCAGAAGT GGTCCTGCAA CTTTATCCGC CTCCATCCAG TCTATTAATT GTTGCCGGGA
     8101 AGCTAGAGTA AGTAGTTCGC CAGTTAATAG TTTGCGCAAC GTTGTTGCCA TTGCTACAGG
     8161 CATCGTGGTG TCACGCTCGT CGTTTGGTAT GGCTTCATTC AGCTCCGGTT CCCAACGATC
     8221 AAGGCGAGTT ACATGATCCC CCATGTTGTG CAAAAAAGCG GTTAGCTCCT TCGGTCCTCC
     8281 GATCGTTGTC AGAAGTAAGT TGGCCGCAGT GTTATCACTC ATGGTTATGG CAGCACTGCA
     8341 TAATTCTCTT ACTGTCATGC CATCCGTAAG ATGCTTTTCT GTGACTGGTG AGTACTCAAC
     8401 CAAGTCATTC TGAGAATAGT GTATGCGGCG ACCGAGTTGC TCTTGCCCGG CGTCAATACG
     8461 GGATAATACC GCGCCACATA GCAGAACTTT AAAAGTGCTC ATCATTGGAA AACGTTCTTC
     8521 GGGGCGAAAA CTCTCAAGGA TCTTACCGCT GTTGAGATCC AGTTCGATGT AACCCACTCG
     8581 TGCACCCAAC TGATCTTCAG CATCTTTTAC TTTCACCAGC GTTTCTGGGT GAGCAAAAAC
     8641 AGGAAGGCAA AATGCCGCAA AAAAGGGAAT AAGGGCGACA CGGAAATGTT GAATACTCAT
     8701 ACTCTTCCTT TTTCAATATT ATTGAAGCAT TTATCAGGGT TATTGTCTCA TGAGCGGATA
     8761 CATATTTGAA TGTATTTAGA AAAATAAACA AATAGGGGTT CCGCGCACAT TTCCCCGAAA
     8821 AGTGCCAC     
//
