# Supplementary material for: A nano-liquid hub integrating growth and immune-evasion signaling to promote cell survival
Source: bioRxiv preprint, doi:10.1101/2021.12.30.474523, version 5 (2026-03-18)
Supplement: Supplementary data S1 [file 474523_file08.zip › DataS1_DNAfiles/045_pEGFPN1-Halo7-SGx3-VASP-dN.gb]

LOCUS       pEGFPN1_Halo7_SG        5765 bp ds-DNA     linear       21-OCT-2020
DEFINITION  .
ACCESSION   
VERSION     
SOURCE      .
  ORGANISM  .
COMMENT     
COMMENT     
COMMENT     ApEinfo:methylated:1
FEATURES             Location/Qualifiers
     misc_feature    591..650
                     /label=MCS
                     /ApEinfo_fwdcolor=#ffff66
                     /ApEinfo_revcolor=#ffff66
                     /ApEinfo_graphicformat=arrow_data {{0 1 2 0 0 -1} {} 0}
                     width 5 offset 0
     misc_feature    1634..2431
                     /label=human VASP (NM_003370.3), N terminal deletion
                     [116G-380P]
                     /ApEinfo_fwdcolor=#ffa2b7
                     /ApEinfo_revcolor=#ff87a6
                     /ApEinfo_graphicformat=arrow_data {{0 1 2 0 0 -1} {} 0}
                     width 5 offset 0
     misc_feature    1553..1627
                     /label=SGX3
                     /ApEinfo_fwdcolor=#aefcff
                     /ApEinfo_revcolor=#aefcff
                     /ApEinfo_graphicformat=arrow_data {{0 1 2 0 0 -1} {} 0}
                     width 5 offset 0
     misc_feature    1..588
                     /label=CMV immediate early promoter
                     /ApEinfo_fwdcolor=#0f7ffe
                     /ApEinfo_revcolor=green
                     /ApEinfo_graphicformat=arrow_data {{0 1 2 0 0 -1} {} 0}
                     width 5 offset 0
     misc_feature    662..1552
                     /label=Halo7
                     /ApEinfo_fwdcolor=#acf999
                     /ApEinfo_revcolor=#acf999
                     /ApEinfo_graphicformat=arrow_data {{0 1 2 0 0 -1} {} 0}
                     width 5 offset 0
     misc_feature    2681..3136
                     /label=f1 single-strand DNA origin
                     /ApEinfo_fwdcolor=cyan
                     /ApEinfo_revcolor=green
                     /ApEinfo_graphicformat=arrow_data {{0 1 2 0 0 -1} {} 0}
                     width 5 offset 0
     misc_feature    2584..2618
                     /label=SV40 early mRNA polyadenylation signal
                     /ApEinfo_fwdcolor=#fc8008
                     /ApEinfo_revcolor=green
                     /ApEinfo_graphicformat=arrow_data {{0 1 2 0 0 -1} {} 0}
                     width 5 offset 0
     misc_feature    3198..3226
                     /label=Bacterial promoterfor expression of KanR gene
                     /ApEinfo_fwdcolor=#6666fe
                     /ApEinfo_revcolor=green
                     /ApEinfo_graphicformat=arrow_data {{0 1 2 0 0 -1} {} 0}
                     width 5 offset 0
     misc_feature    3477..3612
                     /label=SV40 origin of replication
                     /ApEinfo_fwdcolor=#cc66fe
                     /ApEinfo_revcolor=green
                     /ApEinfo_graphicformat=arrow_data {{0 1 2 0 0 -1} {} 0}
                     width 5 offset 0
     misc_feature    3310..3539
                     /label=SV40 early promoter
                     /ApEinfo_fwdcolor=#7ffe07
                     /ApEinfo_revcolor=green
                     /ApEinfo_graphicformat=arrow_data {{0 1 2 0 0 -1} {} 0}
                     width 5 offset 0
     misc_feature    3661..4455
                     /label=Kanamycin/neomycin resistance gene
                     /ApEinfo_fwdcolor=#fc6665
                     /ApEinfo_revcolor=green
                     /ApEinfo_graphicformat=arrow_data {{0 1 2 0 0 -1} {} 0}
                     width 5 offset 0
     misc_feature    4691..4709
                     /label=HSV thymidine kinase polyadenylation signal
                     /ApEinfo_fwdcolor=cyan
                     /ApEinfo_revcolor=green
                     /ApEinfo_graphicformat=arrow_data {{0 1 2 0 0 -1} {} 0}
                     width 5 offset 0
     misc_feature    5040..5682
                     /label=pUC plasmid replication origin
                     /ApEinfo_fwdcolor=cyan
                     /ApEinfo_revcolor=green
                     /ApEinfo_graphicformat=arrow_data {{0 1 2 0 0 -1} {} 0}
                     width 5 offset 0
ORIGIN
        1 TAGTTATTAA TAGTAATCAA TTACGGGGTC ATTAGTTCAT AGCCCATATA TGGAGTTCCG
       61 CGTTACATAA CTTACGGTAA ATGGCCCGCC TGGCTGACCG CCCAACGACC CCCGCCCATT
      121 GACGTCAATA ATGACGTATG TTCCCATAGT AACGCCAATA GGGACTTTCC ATTGACGTCA
      181 ATGGGTGGAG TATTTACGGT AAACTGCCCA CTTGGCAGTA CATCAAGTGT ATCATATGCC
      241 AAGTACGCCC CCTATTGACG TCAATGACGG TAAATGGCCC GCCTGGCATT ATGCCCAGTA
      301 CATGACCTTA TGGGACTTTC CTACTTGGCA GTACATCTAC GTATTAGTCA TCGCTATTAC
      361 CATGGTGATG CGGTTTTGGC AGTACATCAA TGGGCGTGGA TAGCGGTTTG ACTCACGGGG
      421 ATTTCCAAGT CTCCACCCCA TTGACGTCAA TGGGAGTTTG TTTTGGCACC AAAATCAACG
      481 GGACTTTCCA AAATGTCGTA ACAACTCCGC CCCATTGACG CAAATGGGCG GTAGGCGTGT
      541 ACGGTGGGAG GTCTATATAA GCAGAGCTGG TTTAGTGAAC CGTCAGATCC GCTAGCGCTA
      601 CCGGACTCAG ATCTCGAGCT CAAGCTTCGA ATTCTGCAGT CGACGGTACC GGCGCGCCAG
      661 CATGGCAGAA ATCGGTACTG GCTTTCCATT CGACCCCCAT TATGTGGAAG TCCTGGGCGA
      721 GCGCATGCAC TACGTCGATG TTGGTCCGCG CGATGGCACC CCTGTGCTGT TCCTGCACGG
      781 TAACCCGACC TCCTCCTACG TGTGGCGCAA CATCATCCCG CATGTTGCAC CGACCCATCG
      841 CTGCATTGCT CCAGACCTGA TCGGTATGGG CAAATCCGAC AAACCAGACC TGGGTTATTT
      901 CTTCGACGAC CACGTCCGCT TCATGGATGC CTTCATCGAA GCCCTGGGTC TGGAAGAGGT
      961 CGTCCTGGTC ATTCACGACT GGGGCTCCGC TCTGGGTTTC CACTGGGCCA AGCGCAATCC
     1021 AGAGCGCGTC AAAGGTATTG CATTTATGGA GTTCATCCGC CCTATCCCGA CCTGGGACGA
     1081 ATGGCCAGAA TTTGCCCGCG AGACCTTCCA GGCCTTCCGC ACCACCGACG TCGGCCGCAA
     1141 GCTGATCATC GATCAGAACG TTTTTATCGA GGGTACGCTG CCGATGGGTG TCGTCCGCCC
     1201 GCTGACTGAA GTCGAGATGG ACCATTACCG CGAGCCGTTC CTGAATCCTG TTGACCGCGA
     1261 GCCACTGTGG CGCTTCCCAA ACGAGCTGCC AATCGCCGGT GAGCCAGCGA ACATCGTCGC
     1321 GCTGGTCGAA GAATACATGG ACTGGCTGCA CCAGTCCCCT GTCCCGAAGC TGCTGTTCTG
     1381 GGGCACCCCA GGCGTTCTGA TCCCACCGGC CGAAGCCGCT CGCCTGGCCA AAAGCCTGCC
     1441 TAACTGCAAG GCTGTGGACA TCGGCCCGGG TCTGAATCTG CTGCAAGAAG ACAACCCGGA
     1501 CCTGATCGGC AGCGAGATCG CGCGCTGGCT GTCGACGCTC GAGATTTCCG GCTCCGGACT
     1561 CAGATCTCGA GCTCAAGCTT CGTCAGGAGG CGGTGGCTCA GGAGGCGGTG GCTCAGGAGG
     1621 CGGTGGCACT AGTGGTGGGC CCCCTCCACC CCCAGCACTT CCCACCTGGT CGGTCCCGAA
     1681 CGGCCCCTCC CCGGAGGAGG TGGAGCAGCA GAAAAGGCAG CAGCCCGGCC CGTCGGAGCA
     1741 CATAGAGCGC CGGGTCTCCA ATGCAGGAGG CCCACCTGCT CCCCCCGCTG GGGGTCCACC
     1801 CCCACCACCA GGACCTCCCC CTCCTCCAGG TCCCCCCCCA CCCCCAGGTT TGCCCCCTTC
     1861 GGGGGTCCCA GCTGCAGCGC ACGGAGCAGG GGGAGGACCA CCCCCTGCAC CCCCTCTCCC
     1921 GGCAGCACAG GGCCCTGGTG GTGGGGGAGC TGGGGCCCCA GGCCTGGCCG CAGCTATTGC
     1981 TGGAGCCAAA CTCAGGAAAG TCAGCAAGCA GGAGGAGGCC TCAGGGGGGC CCACAGCCCC
     2041 CAAAGCTGAG AGTGGTCGAA GCGGAGGTGG GGGACTCATG GAAGAGATGA ACGCCATGCT
     2101 GGCCCGGAGA AGGAAAGCCA CGCAAGTTGG GGAGAAAACC CCCAAGGATG AATCTGCCAA
     2161 TCAGGAGGAG CCAGAGGCCA GAGTCCCGGC CCAGAGTGAA TCTGTGCGGA GACCCTGGGA
     2221 GAAGAACAGC ACAACCTTGC CAAGGATGAA GTCGTCTTCT TCGGTGACCA CTTCCGAGAC
     2281 CCAACCCTGC ACGCCCAGCN NNNNNNNNNN NNNNNNNNNN NNNNNNNNNN NNNNNNNNNN
     2341 NNNNNNNNNN NNNNNNNNNN NNNNNNNNNN NNNNNNNNNN NNNNNNNNNN NNNNNNNNNN
     2401 NNNNNNNNNN NNNNNNNNNG GTTCTCCCTG AGCGGCCGCG ACTCTAGATC ATAATCAGCC
     2461 ATACCACATT TGTAGAGGTT TTACTTGCTT TAAAAAACCT CCCACACCTC CCCCTGAACC
     2521 TGAAACATAA AATGAATGCA ATTGTTGTTG TTAACTTGTT TATTGCAGCT TATAATGGTT
     2581 ACAAATAAAG CAATAGCATC ACAAATTTCA CAAATAAAGC ATTTTTTTCA CTGCATTCTA
     2641 GTTGTGGTTT GTCCAAACTC ATCAATGTAT CTTAAGGCGT AAATTGTAAG CGTTAATATT
     2701 TTGTTAAAAT TCGCGTTAAA TTTTTGTTAA ATCAGCTCAT TTTTTAACCA ATAGGCCGAA
     2761 ATCGGCAAAA TCCCTTATAA ATCAAAAGAA TAGACCGAGA TAGGGTTGAG TGTTGTTCCA
     2821 GTTTGGAACA AGAGTCCACT ATTAAAGAAC GTGGACTCCA ACGTCAAAGG NNNNNNNNNN
     2881 NNNNNNNNNN NNNNNNNNNN NNNNNNNNNN NNNNNNNNNT NNNNNNNNNN NNNNNNNNNN
     2941 NNNNNNNNNN NNNNNNNNNN NNNNNNNNNN NNNNNNNNNN NNNNNNNNNN NNNNNNNNNN
     3001 NNNNNNNNNN NGNNNNNNNN NNNNNNNNNN NNNNNNNNNN NNNNNNNNNN NNNNNNNNNN
     3061 NNNNNNNNNN NNNNNNNNNN NNNNNNNNNN NNNNNNNNNN NNNNNNNNNN NNNNNNNNNN
     3121 NNNNNNNNNN NNNNNNCAGG TGGCACTTTT CGGGGAAATG TGCGCGGAAC CCCTATTTGT
     3181 TTATTTTTCT AAATACATTC AAATATGTAT CCGCTCATGA GACAATAACC CTGATAAATG
     3241 CTTCAATAAT ATTGAAAAAG GAAGAGTCCT GAGGCGGAAA GAACCAGCTG TGGAATGTGT
     3301 GTCAGTTAGG GTGTGGAAAG TCCCCAGGCT CCCCAGCAGG CAGAAGTATG CAAAGCATGC
     3361 ATCTCAATTA GTCAGCAACC AGGTGTGGAA AGTCCCCAGG CTCCCCAGCA GGCAGAAGTA
     3421 TGCAAAGCAT GCATCTCAAT TAGTCAGCAA CCATAGTCCC GCCCCTAACT CCGCCCATCC
     3481 CGCCCCTAAC TCCGCCCAGT TCCGCCCATT CTCCGCCCCA TGGCTGACTA ATTTTTTTTA
     3541 TTTATGCAGA GGCCGAGGCC GCCTCGGCCT CTGAGCTATT CCAGAAGTAG TGAGGAGGCT
     3601 TTTTTGGAGG CCTAGGCTTT TGCAAAGATC GATCAAGAGA CAGGATGAGG ATCGTTTCGC
     3661 ATGATTGAAC AAGATGGATT GCACGCAGGT TCTCCGGCCG CTTGGGTGGA GAGGCTATTC
     3721 GGCTATGACT GGGCACAACA GACAATCGGC TGCTCTGATG CCGCCGTGTT CCGGCTGTCA
     3781 GCGCAGGGGC GCCCGGTTCT TTTTGTCAAG ACCGACCTGT CCGGTGCCCT GAATGAACTG
     3841 CAAGACGAGG CAGCGCGGCT ATCGTGGCTG GCCACGACGG GCGTTCCTTG CGCAGCTGTG
     3901 CTCGACGTTG TCACTGAAGC GGGAAGGGAC TGGCTGCTAT TGGGCGAAGT GCCGGGGCAG
     3961 GATCTCCTGT CATCTCACCT TGCTCCTGCC GAGAAAGTAT CCATCATGGC TGATGCAATG
     4021 CGGCGGCTGC ATACGCTTGA TCCGGCTACC TGCCCATTCG ACCACCAAGC GAAACATCGC
     4081 ATCGAGCGAG CACGTACTCG GATGGAAGCC GGTCTTGTCG ATCAGGATGA TCTGGACGAA
     4141 GAGCATCAGG GGCTCGCGCC AGCCGAACTG TTCGCCAGGC TCAAGGCGAG CATGCCCGAC
     4201 GGCGAGGATC TCGTCGTGAC CCATGGCGAT GCCTGCTTGC CGAATATCAT GGTGGAAAAT
     4261 GGCCGCTTTT CTGGATTCAT CGACTGTGGC CGGCTGGGTG TGGCGGACCG CTATCAGGAC
     4321 ATAGCGTTGG CTACCCGTGA TATTGCTGAA GAGCTTGGCG GCGAATGGGC TGACCGCTTC
     4381 CTCGTGCTTT ACGGTATCGC CGCTCCCGAT TCGCAGCGCA TCGCCTTCTA TCGCCTTCTT
     4441 GACGAGTTCT TCTGAGCGGG ACTCTGGGGT TCGAAATGAC CGACCAAGCG ACGCCCAACC
     4501 TGCCATCACG AGATTTCGAT TCCACCGCCG CCTTCTATGA AAGGTTGGGC TTCGGAATCG
     4561 TTTTCCGGGA CGCCGGCTGG ATGATCCTCC AGCGCGGGGA TCTCATGCTG GAGTTCTTCG
     4621 CCCACCCTAG GGGGAGGCTA ACTGAAACAC GGAAGGAGAC AATACCGGAA GGAACCCGCG
     4681 CTATGACGGC AATAAAAAGA CAGAATAAAA CGCACGGTGT TGGGTCGTTT GTTCATAAAC
     4741 GCGGGGTTCG GTCCCAGGGC TGGCACTCTG TCGATACCCC ACCGAGACCC CATTGGGGCC
     4801 AATACGCCCG CGTTTCTTCC TTTTCCCCAC CCCACCCCCC AAGTTCGGGT GAAGGCCCAG
     4861 GGCTCGCAGC CAACGTCGGG GCGGCAGGCC CTGCCATAGC CTCAGGTTAC TCATATATAC
     4921 TTTAGATTGA TTTAAAACTT CATTTTTAAT TTAAAAGGAT CTAGGTGAAG ATCCTTTTTG
     4981 ATAATCTCAT GACCAAAATC CCTTAACGTG AGTTTTCGTT CCACTGAGCG TCAGACCCCG
     5041 TAGAAAAGAT CAAAGGATCT TCTTGAGATC CTTTTTTTCT GCGCGTAATC TGCTGCTTGC
     5101 AAACAAAAAA ACCACCGCTA CCAGCGGTGG TTTGTTTGCC GGATCAAGAG CTACCAACTC
     5161 TTTTTCCGAA GGTAACTGGC TTCAGCAGAG CGCAGATACC AAATACTGTC CTTCTAGTGT
     5221 AGCCGTAGTT AGGCCACCAC TTCAAGAACT CTGTAGCACC GCCTACATAC CTCGCTCTGC
     5281 TAATCCTGTT ACCAGTGGCT GCTGCCAGTG GCGATAAGTC GTGTCTTACC GGGTTGGACT
     5341 CAAGACGATA GTTACCGGAT AAGGCGCAGC GGTCGGGCTG AACGGGGGGT TCGTGCACAC
     5401 AGCCCAGCTT GGAGCGAACG ACCTACACCG AACTGAGATA CCTACAGCGT GAGCTATGAG
     5461 AAAGCGCCAC GCTTCCCGAA GGGAGAAAGG CGGACAGGTA TCCGGTAAGC GGCAGGGTCG
     5521 GAACAGGAGA GCGCACGAGG GAGCTTCCAG GGGGAAACGC CTGGTATCTT TATAGTCCTG
     5581 TCGGGTTTCG CCACCTCTGA CTTGAGCGTC GATTTTTGTG ATGCTCGTCA GGGGGGCGGA
     5641 GCCTATGGAA AAACGCCAGC AACGCGGCCT TTTTACGGTT CCTGGCCTTT TGCTGGCCTT
     5701 TTGCTCACAT GTTCTTTCCT GCGTTATCCC CTGATTCTGT GGATAACCGT ATTACCGCCA
     5761 TGCAT     
//
