# Supplementary material for: A nano-liquid hub integrating growth and immune-evasion signaling to promote cell survival
Source: bioRxiv preprint, doi:10.1101/2021.12.30.474523, version 5 (2026-03-18)
Supplement: Supplementary data S1 [file 474523_file08.zip › DataS1_DNAfiles/046_pEGFPN1-Halo7-SGx3-VASP-dC.gb]

LOCUS       pEGFPN1_Halo7_SG        5315 bp ds-DNA     linear       21-OCT-2020
DEFINITION  .
ACCESSION   
VERSION     
SOURCE      .
  ORGANISM  .
COMMENT     
COMMENT     
COMMENT     ApEinfo:methylated:1
FEATURES             Location/Qualifiers
     misc_feature    591..650
                     /label=MCS
                     /ApEinfo_fwdcolor=#ffff66
                     /ApEinfo_revcolor=#ffff66
                     /ApEinfo_graphicformat=arrow_data {{0 1 2 0 0 -1} {} 0}
                     width 5 offset 0
     misc_feature    1634..1981
                     /label=human VASP (NM_003370.3), C terminal deletion
                     [1M-115G]
                     /ApEinfo_fwdcolor=#ffa2b7
                     /ApEinfo_revcolor=#ff87a6
                     /ApEinfo_graphicformat=arrow_data {{0 1 2 0 0 -1} {} 0}
                     width 5 offset 0
     misc_feature    1553..1627
                     /label=SGX3
                     /ApEinfo_fwdcolor=#aefcff
                     /ApEinfo_revcolor=#aefcff
                     /ApEinfo_graphicformat=arrow_data {{0 1 2 0 0 -1} {} 0}
                     width 5 offset 0
     misc_feature    1..588
                     /label=CMV immediate early promoter
                     /ApEinfo_fwdcolor=#0f7ffe
                     /ApEinfo_revcolor=green
                     /ApEinfo_graphicformat=arrow_data {{0 1 2 0 0 -1} {} 0}
                     width 5 offset 0
     misc_feature    662..1552
                     /label=Halo7
                     /ApEinfo_fwdcolor=#acf999
                     /ApEinfo_revcolor=#acf999
                     /ApEinfo_graphicformat=arrow_data {{0 1 2 0 0 -1} {} 0}
                     width 5 offset 0
     misc_feature    2231..2686
                     /label=f1 single-strand DNA origin
                     /ApEinfo_fwdcolor=cyan
                     /ApEinfo_revcolor=green
                     /ApEinfo_graphicformat=arrow_data {{0 1 2 0 0 -1} {} 0}
                     width 5 offset 0
     misc_feature    2134..2168
                     /label=SV40 early mRNA polyadenylation signal
                     /ApEinfo_fwdcolor=#fc8008
                     /ApEinfo_revcolor=green
                     /ApEinfo_graphicformat=arrow_data {{0 1 2 0 0 -1} {} 0}
                     width 5 offset 0
     misc_feature    2748..2776
                     /label=Bacterial promoterfor expression of KanR gene
                     /ApEinfo_fwdcolor=#6666fe
                     /ApEinfo_revcolor=green
                     /ApEinfo_graphicformat=arrow_data {{0 1 2 0 0 -1} {} 0}
                     width 5 offset 0
     misc_feature    3027..3162
                     /label=SV40 origin of replication
                     /ApEinfo_fwdcolor=#cc66fe
                     /ApEinfo_revcolor=green
                     /ApEinfo_graphicformat=arrow_data {{0 1 2 0 0 -1} {} 0}
                     width 5 offset 0
     misc_feature    2860..3089
                     /label=SV40 early promoter
                     /ApEinfo_fwdcolor=#7ffe07
                     /ApEinfo_revcolor=green
                     /ApEinfo_graphicformat=arrow_data {{0 1 2 0 0 -1} {} 0}
                     width 5 offset 0
     misc_feature    3211..4005
                     /label=Kanamycin/neomycin resistance gene
                     /ApEinfo_fwdcolor=#fc6665
                     /ApEinfo_revcolor=green
                     /ApEinfo_graphicformat=arrow_data {{0 1 2 0 0 -1} {} 0}
                     width 5 offset 0
     misc_feature    4241..4259
                     /label=HSV thymidine kinase polyadenylation signal
                     /ApEinfo_fwdcolor=cyan
                     /ApEinfo_revcolor=green
                     /ApEinfo_graphicformat=arrow_data {{0 1 2 0 0 -1} {} 0}
                     width 5 offset 0
     misc_feature    4590..5232
                     /label=pUC plasmid replication origin
                     /ApEinfo_fwdcolor=cyan
                     /ApEinfo_revcolor=green
                     /ApEinfo_graphicformat=arrow_data {{0 1 2 0 0 -1} {} 0}
                     width 5 offset 0
ORIGIN
        1 TAGTTATTAA TAGTAATCAA TTACGGGGTC ATTAGTTCAT AGCCCATATA TGGAGTTCCG
       61 CGTTACATAA CTTACGGTAA ATGGCCCGCC TGGCTGACCG CCCAACGACC CCCGCCCATT
      121 GACGTCAATA ATGACGTATG TTCCCATAGT AACGCCAATA GGGACTTTCC ATTGACGTCA
      181 ATGGGTGGAG TATTTACGGT AAACTGCCCA CTTGGCAGTA CATCAAGTGT ATCATATGCC
      241 AAGTACGCCC CCTATTGACG TCAATGACGG TAAATGGCCC GCCTGGCATT ATGCCCAGTA
      301 CATGACCTTA TGGGACTTTC CTACTTGGCA GTACATCTAC GTATTAGTCA TCGCTATTAC
      361 CATGGTGATG CGGTTTTGGC AGTACATCAA TGGGCGTGGA TAGCGGTTTG ACTCACGGGG
      421 ATTTCCAAGT CTCCACCCCA TTGACGTCAA TGGGAGTTTG TTTTGGCACC AAAATCAACG
      481 GGACTTTCCA AAATGTCGTA ACAACTCCGC CCCATTGACG CAAATGGGCG GTAGGCGTGT
      541 ACGGTGGGAG GTCTATATAA GCAGAGCTGG TTTAGTGAAC CGTCAGATCC GCTAGCGCTA
      601 CCGGACTCAG ATCTCGAGCT CAAGCTTCGA ATTCTGCAGT CGACGGTACC GGCGCGCCAG
      661 CATGGCAGAA ATCGGTACTG GCTTTCCATT CGACCCCCAT TATGTGGAAG TCCTGGGCGA
      721 GCGCATGCAC TACGTCGATG TTGGTCCGCG CGATGGCACC CCTGTGCTGT TCCTGCACGG
      781 TAACCCGACC TCCTCCTACG TGTGGCGCAA CATCATCCCG CATGTTGCAC CGACCCATCG
      841 CTGCATTGCT CCAGACCTGA TCGGTATGGG CAAATCCGAC AAACCAGACC TGGGTTATTT
      901 CTTCGACGAC CACGTCCGCT TCATGGATGC CTTCATCGAA GCCCTGGGTC TGGAAGAGGT
      961 CGTCCTGGTC ATTCACGACT GGGGCTCCGC TCTGGGTTTC CACTGGGCCA AGCGCAATCC
     1021 AGAGCGCGTC AAAGGTATTG CATTTATGGA GTTCATCCGC CCTATCCCGA CCTGGGACGA
     1081 ATGGCCAGAA TTTGCCCGCG AGACCTTCCA GGCCTTCCGC ACCACCGACG TCGGCCGCAA
     1141 GCTGATCATC GATCAGAACG TTTTTATCGA GGGTACGCTG CCGATGGGTG TCGTCCGCCC
     1201 GCTGACTGAA GTCGAGATGG ACCATTACCG CGAGCCGTTC CTGAATCCTG TTGACCGCGA
     1261 GCCACTGTGG CGCTTCCCAA ACGAGCTGCC AATCGCCGGT GAGCCAGCGA ACATCGTCGC
     1321 GCTGGTCGAA GAATACATGG ACTGGCTGCA CCAGTCCCCT GTCCCGAAGC TGCTGTTCTG
     1381 GGGCACCCCA GGCGTTCTGA TCCCACCGGC CGAAGCCGCT CGCCTGGCCA AAAGCCTGCC
     1441 TAACTGCAAG GCTGTGGACA TCGGCCCGGG TCTGAATCTG CTGCAAGAAG ACAACCCGGA
     1501 CCTGATCGGC AGCGAGATCG CGCGCTGGCT GTCGACGCTC GAGATTTCCG GCTCCGGACT
     1561 CAGATCTCGA GCTCAAGCTT CGTCAGGAGG CGGTGGCTCA GGAGGCGGTG GCTCAGGAGG
     1621 CGGTGGCACT AGTATGAGCG AGACGGTCAT CTGTTCCAGC CGGGCCACTG TGATGCTTTA
     1681 TGATGATGGC AACAAGCGAT GGCTCCCTGC TGGCACGGGT CCCCAGGCCT TCAGCCGCGT
     1741 CCAGATCTAC CACAACCCCA CGGCCAATTC CTTTCGCGTC GTGGGCCGGA AGATGCAGCC
     1801 CGACCAGCAG GTGGTCATCA ACTGTGCCAT CGTCCGGGGT GTCAAGTATA ACCAGGCCAC
     1861 CCCCAACTTC CATCAGTGGC GCGACGCTCG CCAGGTCTGG GGCCTCAACT TCGGCAGCAA
     1921 GGAGGATGCG GCCCAGTTTG CCGCCGGCAT GGCCAGTGCC CTAGAGGCGT TGGAAGGATA
     1981 AGCGGCCGCG ACTCTAGATC ATAATCAGCC ATACCACATT TGTAGAGGTT TTACTTGCTT
     2041 TAAAAAACCT CCCACACCTC CCCCTGAACC TGAAACATAA AATGAATGCA ATTGTTGTTG
     2101 TTAACTTGTT TATTGCAGCT TATAATGGTT ACAAATAAAG CAATAGCATC ACAAATTTCA
     2161 CAAATAAAGC ATTTTTTTCA CTGCATTCTA GTTGTGGTTT GTCCAAACTC ATCAATGTAT
     2221 CTTAAGGCGT AAATTGTAAG CGTTAATATT TTGTTAAAAT TCGCGTTAAA TTTTTGTTAA
     2281 ATCAGCTCAT TTTTTAACCA ATAGGCCGAA ATCGGCAAAA TCCCTTATAA ATCAAAAGAA
     2341 TAGACCGAGA TAGGGTTGAG TGTTGTTCCA GTTTGGAACA AGAGTCCACT ATTAAAGAAC
     2401 GTGGACTCCA ACGTCAAAGG NNNNNNNNNN NNNNNNNNNN NNNNNNNNNN NNNNNNNNNN
     2461 NNNNNNNNNT NNNNNNNNNN NNNNNNNNNN NNNNNNNNNN NNNNNNNNNN NNNNNNNNNN
     2521 NNNNNNNNNN NNNNNNNNNN NNNNNNNNNN NNNNNNNNNN NGNNNNNNNN NNNNNNNNNN
     2581 NNNNNNNNNN NNNNNNNNNN NNNNNNNNNN NNNNNNNNNN NNNNNNNNNN NNNNNNNNNN
     2641 NNNNNNNNNN NNNNNNNNNN NNNNNNNNNN NNNNNNNNNN NNNNNNCAGG TGGCACTTTT
     2701 CGGGGAAATG TGCGCGGAAC CCCTATTTGT TTATTTTTCT AAATACATTC AAATATGTAT
     2761 CCGCTCATGA GACAATAACC CTGATAAATG CTTCAATAAT ATTGAAAAAG GAAGAGTCCT
     2821 GAGGCGGAAA GAACCAGCTG TGGAATGTGT GTCAGTTAGG GTGTGGAAAG TCCCCAGGCT
     2881 CCCCAGCAGG CAGAAGTATG CAAAGCATGC ATCTCAATTA GTCAGCAACC AGGTGTGGAA
     2941 AGTCCCCAGG CTCCCCAGCA GGCAGAAGTA TGCAAAGCAT GCATCTCAAT TAGTCAGCAA
     3001 CCATAGTCCC GCCCCTAACT CCGCCCATCC CGCCCCTAAC TCCGCCCAGT TCCGCCCATT
     3061 CTCCGCCCCA TGGCTGACTA ATTTTTTTTA TTTATGCAGA GGCCGAGGCC GCCTCGGCCT
     3121 CTGAGCTATT CCAGAAGTAG TGAGGAGGCT TTTTTGGAGG CCTAGGCTTT TGCAAAGATC
     3181 GATCAAGAGA CAGGATGAGG ATCGTTTCGC ATGATTGAAC AAGATGGATT GCACGCAGGT
     3241 TCTCCGGCCG CTTGGGTGGA GAGGCTATTC GGCTATGACT GGGCACAACA GACAATCGGC
     3301 TGCTCTGATG CCGCCGTGTT CCGGCTGTCA GCGCAGGGGC GCCCGGTTCT TTTTGTCAAG
     3361 ACCGACCTGT CCGGTGCCCT GAATGAACTG CAAGACGAGG CAGCGCGGCT ATCGTGGCTG
     3421 GCCACGACGG GCGTTCCTTG CGCAGCTGTG CTCGACGTTG TCACTGAAGC GGGAAGGGAC
     3481 TGGCTGCTAT TGGGCGAAGT GCCGGGGCAG GATCTCCTGT CATCTCACCT TGCTCCTGCC
     3541 GAGAAAGTAT CCATCATGGC TGATGCAATG CGGCGGCTGC ATACGCTTGA TCCGGCTACC
     3601 TGCCCATTCG ACCACCAAGC GAAACATCGC ATCGAGCGAG CACGTACTCG GATGGAAGCC
     3661 GGTCTTGTCG ATCAGGATGA TCTGGACGAA GAGCATCAGG GGCTCGCGCC AGCCGAACTG
     3721 TTCGCCAGGC TCAAGGCGAG CATGCCCGAC GGCGAGGATC TCGTCGTGAC CCATGGCGAT
     3781 GCCTGCTTGC CGAATATCAT GGTGGAAAAT GGCCGCTTTT CTGGATTCAT CGACTGTGGC
     3841 CGGCTGGGTG TGGCGGACCG CTATCAGGAC ATAGCGTTGG CTACCCGTGA TATTGCTGAA
     3901 GAGCTTGGCG GCGAATGGGC TGACCGCTTC CTCGTGCTTT ACGGTATCGC CGCTCCCGAT
     3961 TCGCAGCGCA TCGCCTTCTA TCGCCTTCTT GACGAGTTCT TCTGAGCGGG ACTCTGGGGT
     4021 TCGAAATGAC CGACCAAGCG ACGCCCAACC TGCCATCACG AGATTTCGAT TCCACCGCCG
     4081 CCTTCTATGA AAGGTTGGGC TTCGGAATCG TTTTCCGGGA CGCCGGCTGG ATGATCCTCC
     4141 AGCGCGGGGA TCTCATGCTG GAGTTCTTCG CCCACCCTAG GGGGAGGCTA ACTGAAACAC
     4201 GGAAGGAGAC AATACCGGAA GGAACCCGCG CTATGACGGC AATAAAAAGA CAGAATAAAA
     4261 CGCACGGTGT TGGGTCGTTT GTTCATAAAC GCGGGGTTCG GTCCCAGGGC TGGCACTCTG
     4321 TCGATACCCC ACCGAGACCC CATTGGGGCC AATACGCCCG CGTTTCTTCC TTTTCCCCAC
     4381 CCCACCCCCC AAGTTCGGGT GAAGGCCCAG GGCTCGCAGC CAACGTCGGG GCGGCAGGCC
     4441 CTGCCATAGC CTCAGGTTAC TCATATATAC TTTAGATTGA TTTAAAACTT CATTTTTAAT
     4501 TTAAAAGGAT CTAGGTGAAG ATCCTTTTTG ATAATCTCAT GACCAAAATC CCTTAACGTG
     4561 AGTTTTCGTT CCACTGAGCG TCAGACCCCG TAGAAAAGAT CAAAGGATCT TCTTGAGATC
     4621 CTTTTTTTCT GCGCGTAATC TGCTGCTTGC AAACAAAAAA ACCACCGCTA CCAGCGGTGG
     4681 TTTGTTTGCC GGATCAAGAG CTACCAACTC TTTTTCCGAA GGTAACTGGC TTCAGCAGAG
     4741 CGCAGATACC AAATACTGTC CTTCTAGTGT AGCCGTAGTT AGGCCACCAC TTCAAGAACT
     4801 CTGTAGCACC GCCTACATAC CTCGCTCTGC TAATCCTGTT ACCAGTGGCT GCTGCCAGTG
     4861 GCGATAAGTC GTGTCTTACC GGGTTGGACT CAAGACGATA GTTACCGGAT AAGGCGCAGC
     4921 GGTCGGGCTG AACGGGGGGT TCGTGCACAC AGCCCAGCTT GGAGCGAACG ACCTACACCG
     4981 AACTGAGATA CCTACAGCGT GAGCTATGAG AAAGCGCCAC GCTTCCCGAA GGGAGAAAGG
     5041 CGGACAGGTA TCCGGTAAGC GGCAGGGTCG GAACAGGAGA GCGCACGAGG GAGCTTCCAG
     5101 GGGGAAACGC CTGGTATCTT TATAGTCCTG TCGGGTTTCG CCACCTCTGA CTTGAGCGTC
     5161 GATTTTTGTG ATGCTCGTCA GGGGGGCGGA GCCTATGGAA AAACGCCAGC AACGCGGCCT
     5221 TTTTACGGTT CCTGGCCTTT TGCTGGCCTT TTGCTCACAT GTTCTTTCCT GCGTTATCCC
     5281 CTGATTCTGT GGATAACCGT ATTACCGCCA TGCAT  
//
