# Supplementary material for: A nano-liquid hub integrating growth and immune-evasion signaling to promote cell survival
Source: bioRxiv preprint, doi:10.1101/2021.12.30.474523, version 5 (2026-03-18)
Supplement: Supplementary data S1 [file 474523_file08.zip › DataS1_DNAfiles/047_pEGFPN1-Halo7-SGx3-VASP-PhoPlus.gb]

LOCUS       pEGFPN1_Halo7_SG        6110 bp ds-DNA     linear       14-DEC-2020
DEFINITION  .
ACCESSION   
VERSION     
SOURCE      .
  ORGANISM  .
COMMENT     
COMMENT     ApEinfo:methylated:1
FEATURES             Location/Qualifiers
     misc_feature    1553..1627
                     /label=SGX3
                     /ApEinfo_fwdcolor=#aefcff
                     /ApEinfo_revcolor=#aefcff
                     /ApEinfo_graphicformat=arrow_data {{0 1 2 0 0 -1} {} 0}
                     width 5 offset 0
     misc_feature    1634..2776
                     /label=human VASP (NM_003370.3)
                     /ApEinfo_fwdcolor=#ffa3b6
                     /ApEinfo_revcolor=#ffa3b6
                     /ApEinfo_graphicformat=arrow_data {{0 1 2 0 0 -1} {} 0}
                     width 5 offset 0
     misc_feature    591..650
                     /label=MCS
                     /ApEinfo_fwdcolor=#ffff66
                     /ApEinfo_revcolor=#ffff66
                     /ApEinfo_graphicformat=arrow_data {{0 1 2 0 0 -1} {} 0}
                     width 5 offset 0
     misc_feature    1655..1657
                     /label=S8E
                     /ApEinfo_fwdcolor=#8ed5fd
                     /ApEinfo_revcolor=#8ed5fd
                     /ApEinfo_graphicformat=arrow_data {{0 1 2 0 0 -1} {} 0}
                     width 5 offset 0
     misc_feature    3026..3481
                     /label=f1 single-strand DNA origin
                     /ApEinfo_fwdcolor=cyan
                     /ApEinfo_revcolor=green
                     /ApEinfo_graphicformat=arrow_data {{0 1 2 0 0 -1} {} 0}
                     width 5 offset 0
     misc_feature    1748..1750
                     /label=Y39E
                     /ApEinfo_fwdcolor=#8ed5fd
                     /ApEinfo_revcolor=#8ed5fd
                     /ApEinfo_graphicformat=arrow_data {{0 1 2 0 0 -1} {} 0}
                     width 5 offset 0
     misc_feature    3543..3571
                     /label=Bacterial promoterfor expression of KanR gene
                     /ApEinfo_fwdcolor=#6666fe
                     /ApEinfo_revcolor=green
                     /ApEinfo_graphicformat=arrow_data {{0 1 2 0 0 -1} {} 0}
                     width 5 offset 0
     misc_feature    1769..1771
                     /label=S46E
                     /ApEinfo_fwdcolor=#8ed5fd
                     /ApEinfo_revcolor=#8ed5fd
                     /ApEinfo_graphicformat=arrow_data {{0 1 2 0 0 -1} {} 0}
                     width 5 offset 0
     misc_feature    3655..3884
                     /label=SV40 early promoter
                     /ApEinfo_fwdcolor=#7ffe07
                     /ApEinfo_revcolor=green
                     /ApEinfo_graphicformat=arrow_data {{0 1 2 0 0 -1} {} 0}
                     width 5 offset 0
     misc_feature    2102..2104
                     /label=S157E
                     /ApEinfo_fwdcolor=#8ed5fd
                     /ApEinfo_revcolor=#8ed5fd
                     /ApEinfo_graphicformat=arrow_data {{0 1 2 0 0 -1} {} 0}
                     width 5 offset 0
     misc_feature    5036..5054
                     /label=HSV thymidine kinase polyadenylation signal
                     /ApEinfo_fwdcolor=cyan
                     /ApEinfo_revcolor=green
                     /ApEinfo_graphicformat=arrow_data {{0 1 2 0 0 -1} {} 0}
                     width 5 offset 0
     misc_feature    2378..2380
                     /label=T249E
                     /ApEinfo_fwdcolor=#8ed5fd
                     /ApEinfo_revcolor=#8ed5fd
                     /ApEinfo_graphicformat=arrow_data {{0 1 2 0 0 -1} {} 0}
                     width 5 offset 0
     misc_feature    662..1552
                     /label=Halo7
                     /ApEinfo_fwdcolor=#acf999
                     /ApEinfo_revcolor=#acf999
                     /ApEinfo_graphicformat=arrow_data {{0 1 2 0 0 -1} {} 0}
                     width 5 offset 0
     misc_feature    2465..2467
                     /label=T278E
                     /ApEinfo_fwdcolor=#8ed5fd
                     /ApEinfo_revcolor=#8ed5fd
                     /ApEinfo_graphicformat=arrow_data {{0 1 2 0 0 -1} {} 0}
                     width 5 offset 0
     misc_feature    1..588
                     /label=CMV immediate early promoter
                     /ApEinfo_fwdcolor=#0f7ffe
                     /ApEinfo_revcolor=green
                     /ApEinfo_graphicformat=arrow_data {{0 1 2 0 0 -1} {} 0}
                     width 5 offset 0
     misc_feature    2498..2500
                     /label=S289E
                     /ApEinfo_fwdcolor=#8ed5fd
                     /ApEinfo_revcolor=#8ed5fd
                     /ApEinfo_graphicformat=arrow_data {{0 1 2 0 0 -1} {} 0}
                     width 5 offset 0
     misc_feature    2929..2963
                     /label=SV40 early mRNA polyadenylation signal
                     /ApEinfo_fwdcolor=#fc8008
                     /ApEinfo_revcolor=green
                     /ApEinfo_graphicformat=arrow_data {{0 1 2 0 0 -1} {} 0}
                     width 5 offset 0
     misc_feature    2546..2548
                     /label=S305E
                     /ApEinfo_fwdcolor=#8ed5fd
                     /ApEinfo_revcolor=#8ed5fd
                     /ApEinfo_graphicformat=arrow_data {{0 1 2 0 0 -1} {} 0}
                     width 5 offset 0
     misc_feature    3822..3957
                     /label=SV40 origin of replication
                     /ApEinfo_fwdcolor=#cc66fe
                     /ApEinfo_revcolor=green
                     /ApEinfo_graphicformat=arrow_data {{0 1 2 0 0 -1} {} 0}
                     width 5 offset 0
     misc_feature    2573..2575
                     /label=S314E
                     /ApEinfo_fwdcolor=#8ed5fd
                     /ApEinfo_revcolor=#8ed5fd
                     /ApEinfo_graphicformat=arrow_data {{0 1 2 0 0 -1} {} 0}
                     width 5 offset 0
     misc_feature    4006..4800
                     /label=Kanamycin/neomycin resistance gene
                     /ApEinfo_fwdcolor=#fc6665
                     /ApEinfo_revcolor=green
                     /ApEinfo_graphicformat=arrow_data {{0 1 2 0 0 -1} {} 0}
                     width 5 offset 0
     misc_feature    2579..2581
                     /label=T316E
                     /ApEinfo_fwdcolor=#8ed5fd
                     /ApEinfo_revcolor=#8ed5fd
                     /ApEinfo_graphicformat=arrow_data {{0 1 2 0 0 -1} {} 0}
                     width 5 offset 0
     misc_feature    5385..6027
                     /label=pUC plasmid replication origin
                     /ApEinfo_fwdcolor=cyan
                     /ApEinfo_revcolor=green
                     /ApEinfo_graphicformat=arrow_data {{0 1 2 0 0 -1} {} 0}
                     width 5 offset 0
     misc_feature    2597..2599
                     /label=S322E
                     /ApEinfo_fwdcolor=#8ed5fd
                     /ApEinfo_revcolor=#8ed5fd
                     /ApEinfo_graphicformat=arrow_data {{0 1 2 0 0 -1} {} 0}
                     width 5 offset 0
     misc_feature    1637..1639
                     /label=S2E
                     /ApEinfo_fwdcolor=#8ed5fd
                     /ApEinfo_revcolor=#8ed5fd
                     /ApEinfo_graphicformat=arrow_data {{0 1 2 0 0 -1} {} 0}
                     width 5 offset 0
     misc_feature    1679..1681
                     /label=Y16E
                     /ApEinfo_fwdcolor=#8ed5fd
                     /ApEinfo_revcolor=#8ed5fd
                     /ApEinfo_graphicformat=arrow_data {{0 1 2 0 0 -1} {} 0}
                     width 5 offset 0
     misc_feature    1760..1762
                     /label=T43E
                     /ApEinfo_fwdcolor=#8ed5fd
                     /ApEinfo_revcolor=#8ed5fd
                     /ApEinfo_graphicformat=arrow_data {{0 1 2 0 0 -1} {} 0}
                     width 5 offset 0
     misc_feature    2033..2035
                     /label=S134E
                     /ApEinfo_fwdcolor=#8ed5fd
                     /ApEinfo_revcolor=#8ed5fd
                     /ApEinfo_graphicformat=arrow_data {{0 1 2 0 0 -1} {} 0}
                     width 5 offset 0
     misc_feature    2348..2350
                     /label=S239E
                     /ApEinfo_fwdcolor=#8ed5fd
                     /ApEinfo_revcolor=#8ed5fd
                     /ApEinfo_graphicformat=arrow_data {{0 1 2 0 0 -1} {} 0}
                     width 5 offset 0
     misc_feature    2405..2407
                     /label=S258E
                     /ApEinfo_fwdcolor=#8ed5fd
                     /ApEinfo_revcolor=#8ed5fd
                     /ApEinfo_graphicformat=arrow_data {{0 1 2 0 0 -1} {} 0}
                     width 5 offset 0
     misc_feature    2483..2485
                     /label=T284E
                     /ApEinfo_fwdcolor=#8ed5fd
                     /ApEinfo_revcolor=#8ed5fd
                     /ApEinfo_graphicformat=arrow_data {{0 1 2 0 0 -1} {} 0}
                     width 5 offset 0
     misc_feature    2600..2602
                     /label=S323E
                     /ApEinfo_fwdcolor=#8ed5fd
                     /ApEinfo_revcolor=#8ed5fd
                     /ApEinfo_graphicformat=arrow_data {{0 1 2 0 0 -1} {} 0}
                     width 5 offset 0
     misc_feature    2603..2605
                     /label=S324E
                     /ApEinfo_fwdcolor=#8ed5fd
                     /ApEinfo_revcolor=#8ed5fd
                     /ApEinfo_graphicformat=arrow_data {{0 1 2 0 0 -1} {} 0}
                     width 5 offset 0
     misc_feature    2606..2608
                     /label=S325E
                     /ApEinfo_fwdcolor=#8ed5fd
                     /ApEinfo_revcolor=#8ed5fd
                     /ApEinfo_graphicformat=arrow_data {{0 1 2 0 0 -1} {} 0}
                     width 5 offset 0
     misc_feature    2612..2614
                     /label=T327E
                     /ApEinfo_fwdcolor=#8ed5fd
                     /ApEinfo_revcolor=#8ed5fd
                     /ApEinfo_graphicformat=arrow_data {{0 1 2 0 0 -1} {} 0}
                     width 5 offset 0
     misc_feature    2615..2617
                     /label=T328E
                     /ApEinfo_fwdcolor=#8ed5fd
                     /ApEinfo_revcolor=#8ed5fd
                     /ApEinfo_graphicformat=arrow_data {{0 1 2 0 0 -1} {} 0}
                     width 5 offset 0
     misc_feature    2624..2626
                     /label=T331E
                     /ApEinfo_fwdcolor=#8ed5fd
                     /ApEinfo_revcolor=#8ed5fd
                     /ApEinfo_graphicformat=arrow_data {{0 1 2 0 0 -1} {} 0}
                     width 5 offset 0
     misc_feature    2636..2638
                     /label=T335E
                     /ApEinfo_fwdcolor=#8ed5fd
                     /ApEinfo_revcolor=#8ed5fd
                     /ApEinfo_graphicformat=arrow_data {{0 1 2 0 0 -1} {} 0}
                     width 5 offset 0
     misc_feature    2642..2644
                     /label=S337E
                     /ApEinfo_fwdcolor=#8ed5fd
                     /ApEinfo_revcolor=#8ed5fd
                     /ApEinfo_graphicformat=arrow_data {{0 1 2 0 0 -1} {} 0}
                     width 5 offset 0
     misc_feature    2654..2656
                     /label=Y341E
                     /ApEinfo_fwdcolor=#8ed5fd
                     /ApEinfo_revcolor=#8ed5fd
                     /ApEinfo_graphicformat=arrow_data {{0 1 2 0 0 -1} {} 0}
                     width 5 offset 0
ORIGIN
        1 TAGTTATTAA TAGTAATCAA TTACGGGGTC ATTAGTTCAT AGCCCATATA TGGAGTTCCG
       61 CGTTACATAA CTTACGGTAA ATGGCCCGCC TGGCTGACCG CCCAACGACC CCCGCCCATT
      121 GACGTCAATA ATGACGTATG TTCCCATAGT AACGCCAATA GGGACTTTCC ATTGACGTCA
      181 ATGGGTGGAG TATTTACGGT AAACTGCCCA CTTGGCAGTA CATCAAGTGT ATCATATGCC
      241 AAGTACGCCC CCTATTGACG TCAATGACGG TAAATGGCCC GCCTGGCATT ATGCCCAGTA
      301 CATGACCTTA TGGGACTTTC CTACTTGGCA GTACATCTAC GTATTAGTCA TCGCTATTAC
      361 CATGGTGATG CGGTTTTGGC AGTACATCAA TGGGCGTGGA TAGCGGTTTG ACTCACGGGG
      421 ATTTCCAAGT CTCCACCCCA TTGACGTCAA TGGGAGTTTG TTTTGGCACC AAAATCAACG
      481 GGACTTTCCA AAATGTCGTA ACAACTCCGC CCCATTGACG CAAATGGGCG GTAGGCGTGT
      541 ACGGTGGGAG GTCTATATAA GCAGAGCTGG TTTAGTGAAC CGTCAGATCC GCTAGCGCTA
      601 CCGGACTCAG ATCTCGAGCT CAAGCTTCGA ATTCTGCAGT CGACGGTACC GGCGCGCCAG
      661 CATGGCAGAA ATCGGTACTG GCTTTCCATT CGACCCCCAT TATGTGGAAG TCCTGGGCGA
      721 GCGCATGCAC TACGTCGATG TTGGTCCGCG CGATGGCACC CCTGTGCTGT TCCTGCACGG
      781 TAACCCGACC TCCTCCTACG TGTGGCGCAA CATCATCCCG CATGTTGCAC CGACCCATCG
      841 CTGCATTGCT CCAGACCTGA TCGGTATGGG CAAATCCGAC AAACCAGACC TGGGTTATTT
      901 CTTCGACGAC CACGTCCGCT TCATGGATGC CTTCATCGAA GCCCTGGGTC TGGAAGAGGT
      961 CGTCCTGGTC ATTCACGACT GGGGCTCCGC TCTGGGTTTC CACTGGGCCA AGCGCAATCC
     1021 AGAGCGCGTC AAAGGTATTG CATTTATGGA GTTCATCCGC CCTATCCCGA CCTGGGACGA
     1081 ATGGCCAGAA TTTGCCCGCG AGACCTTCCA GGCCTTCCGC ACCACCGACG TCGGCCGCAA
     1141 GCTGATCATC GATCAGAACG TTTTTATCGA GGGTACGCTG CCGATGGGTG TCGTCCGCCC
     1201 GCTGACTGAA GTCGAGATGG ACCATTACCG CGAGCCGTTC CTGAATCCTG TTGACCGCGA
     1261 GCCACTGTGG CGCTTCCCAA ACGAGCTGCC AATCGCCGGT GAGCCAGCGA ACATCGTCGC
     1321 GCTGGTCGAA GAATACATGG ACTGGCTGCA CCAGTCCCCT GTCCCGAAGC TGCTGTTCTG
     1381 GGGCACCCCA GGCGTTCTGA TCCCACCGGC CGAAGCCGCT CGCCTGGCCA AAAGCCTGCC
     1441 TAACTGCAAG GCTGTGGACA TCGGCCCGGG TCTGAATCTG CTGCAAGAAG ACAACCCGGA
     1501 CCTGATCGGC AGCGAGATCG CGCGCTGGCT GTCGACGCTC GAGATTTCCG GCTCCGGACT
     1561 CAGATCTCGA GCTCAAGCTT CGTCAGGAGG CGGTGGCTCA GGAGGCGGTG GCTCAGGAGG
     1621 CGGTGGCACT AGTATGGAAG AGACGGTCAT CTGTGAAAGC CGGGCCACTG TGATGCTTGA
     1681 AGATGATGGC AACAAGCGAT GGCTCCCTGC TGGCACGGGT CCCCAGGCCT TCAGCCGCGT
     1741 CCAGATCGAA CACAACCCCG AAGCCAATGA ATTTCGCGTC GTGGGCCGGA AGATGCAGCC
     1801 CGACCAGCAG GTGGTCATCA ACTGTGCCAT CGTCCGGGGT GTCAAGTATA ACCAGGCCAC
     1861 CCCCAACTTC CATCAGTGGC GCGACGCTCG CCAGGTCTGG GGCCTCAACT TCGGCAGCAA
     1921 GGAGGATGCG GCCCAGTTTG CCGCCGGCAT GGCCAGTGCC CTAGAGGCGT TGGAAGGAGG
     1981 TGGGCCCCCT CCACCCCCAG CACTTCCCAC CTGGTCGGTC CCGAACGGCC CCGAACCGGA
     2041 GGAGGTGGAG CAGCAGAAAA GGCAGCAGCC CGGCCCGTCG GAGCACATAG AGCGCCGGGT
     2101 CGAAAATGCA GGAGGCCCAC CTGCTCCCCC CGCTGGGGGT CCACCCCCAC CACCAGGACC
     2161 TCCCCCTCCT CCAGGTCCCC CCCCACCCCC AGGTTTGCCC CCTTCGGGGG TCCCAGCTGC
     2221 AGCGCACGGA GCAGGGGGAG GACCACCCCC TGCACCCCCT CTCCCGGCAG CACAGGGCCC
     2281 TGGTGGTGGG GGAGCTGGGG CCCCAGGCCT GGCCGCAGCT ATTGCTGGAG CCAAACTCAG
     2341 GAAAGTCGAA AAGCAGGAGG AGGCCTCAGG GGGGCCCGAA GCCCCCAAAG CTGAGAGTGG
     2401 TCGAGAAGGA GGTGGGGGAC TCATGGAAGA GATGAACGCC ATGCTGGCCC GGAGAAGGAA
     2461 AGCCGAACAA GTTGGGGAGA AAGAACCCAA GGATGAAGAA GCCAATCAGG AGGAGCCAGA
     2521 GGCCAGAGTC CCGGCCCAGA GTGAAGAAGT GCGGAGACCC TGGGAGAAGA ACGAAACAGA
     2581 ATTGCCAAGG ATGAAGGAAG AAGAAGAAGT GGAAGAATCC GAGGAACAAC CCTGCGAACC
     2641 CGAATCCAGT GATGAANNNN NNNNNNNNNN NNNNNNNNNN NNNNNNNNNN NNNNNNNNNN
     2701 NNNNNNNNNN NNNNNNNNNN NNNNNNNNNN NNNNNNNNNN NNNNNNNNNN NNNNNNNNNN
     2761 NNNNGGTTCT CCCTGAGCGG CCGCGACTCT AGATCATAAT CAGCCATACC ACATTTGTAG
     2821 AGGTTTTACT TGCTTTAAAA AACCTCCCAC ACCTCCCCCT GAACCTGAAA CATAAAATGA
     2881 ATGCAATTGT TGTTGTTAAC TTGTTTATTG CAGCTTATAA TGGTTACAAA TAAAGCAATA
     2941 GCATCACAAA TTTCACAAAT AAAGCATTTT TTTCACTGCA TTCTAGTTGT GGTTTGTCCA
     3001 AACTCATCAA TGTATCTTAA GGCGTAAATT GTAAGCGTTA ATATTTTGTT AAAATTCGCG
     3061 TTAAATTTTT GTTAAATCAG CTCATTTTTT AACCAATAGG CCGAAATCGG CAAAATCCCT
     3121 TATAAATCAA AAGAATAGAC CGAGATAGGG TTGAGTGTTG TTCCAGTTTG GAACAAGAGT
     3181 CCACTATTAA AGAACGTGGA CTCCAACGTC AAAGGNNNNN NNNNNNNNNN NNNNNNNNNN
     3241 NNNNNNNNNN NNNNNNNNNN NNNNTNNNNN NNNNNNNNNN NNNNNNNNNN NNNNNNNNNN
     3301 NNNNNNNNNN NNNNNNNNNN NNNNNNNNNN NNNNNNNNNN NNNNNNNNNN NNNNNNGNNN
     3361 NNNNNNNNNN NNNNNNNNNN NNNNNNNNNN NNNNNNNNNN NNNNNNNNNN NNNNNNNNNN
     3421 NNNNNNNNNN NNNNNNNNNN NNNNNNNNNN NNNNNNNNNN NNNNNNNNNN NNNNNNNNNN
     3481 NCAGGTGGCA CTTTTCGGGG AAATGTGCGC GGAACCCCTA TTTGTTTATT TTTCTAAATA
     3541 CATTCAAATA TGTATCCGCT CATGAGACAA TAACCCTGAT AAATGCTTCA ATAATATTGA
     3601 AAAAGGAAGA GTCCTGAGGC GGAAAGAACC AGCTGTGGAA TGTGTGTCAG TTAGGGTGTG
     3661 GAAAGTCCCC AGGCTCCCCA GCAGGCAGAA GTATGCAAAG CATGCATCTC AATTAGTCAG
     3721 CAACCAGGTG TGGAAAGTCC CCAGGCTCCC CAGCAGGCAG AAGTATGCAA AGCATGCATC
     3781 TCAATTAGTC AGCAACCATA GTCCCGCCCC TAACTCCGCC CATCCCGCCC CTAACTCCGC
     3841 CCAGTTCCGC CCATTCTCCG CCCCATGGCT GACTAATTTT TTTTATTTAT GCAGAGGCCG
     3901 AGGCCGCCTC GGCCTCTGAG CTATTCCAGA AGTAGTGAGG AGGCTTTTTT GGAGGCCTAG
     3961 GCTTTTGCAA AGATCGATCA AGAGACAGGA TGAGGATCGT TTCGCATGAT TGAACAAGAT
     4021 GGATTGCACG CAGGTTCTCC GGCCGCTTGG GTGGAGAGGC TATTCGGCTA TGACTGGGCA
     4081 CAACAGACAA TCGGCTGCTC TGATGCCGCC GTGTTCCGGC TGTCAGCGCA GGGGCGCCCG
     4141 GTTCTTTTTG TCAAGACCGA CCTGTCCGGT GCCCTGAATG AACTGCAAGA CGAGGCAGCG
     4201 CGGCTATCGT GGCTGGCCAC GACGGGCGTT CCTTGCGCAG CTGTGCTCGA CGTTGTCACT
     4261 GAAGCGGGAA GGGACTGGCT GCTATTGGGC GAAGTGCCGG GGCAGGATCT CCTGTCATCT
     4321 CACCTTGCTC CTGCCGAGAA AGTATCCATC ATGGCTGATG CAATGCGGCG GCTGCATACG
     4381 CTTGATCCGG CTACCTGCCC ATTCGACCAC CAAGCGAAAC ATCGCATCGA GCGAGCACGT
     4441 ACTCGGATGG AAGCCGGTCT TGTCGATCAG GATGATCTGG ACGAAGAGCA TCAGGGGCTC
     4501 GCGCCAGCCG AACTGTTCGC CAGGCTCAAG GCGAGCATGC CCGACGGCGA GGATCTCGTC
     4561 GTGACCCATG GCGATGCCTG CTTGCCGAAT ATCATGGTGG AAAATGGCCG CTTTTCTGGA
     4621 TTCATCGACT GTGGCCGGCT GGGTGTGGCG GACCGCTATC AGGACATAGC GTTGGCTACC
     4681 CGTGATATTG CTGAAGAGCT TGGCGGCGAA TGGGCTGACC GCTTCCTCGT GCTTTACGGT
     4741 ATCGCCGCTC CCGATTCGCA GCGCATCGCC TTCTATCGCC TTCTTGACGA GTTCTTCTGA
     4801 GCGGGACTCT GGGGTTCGAA ATGACCGACC AAGCGACGCC CAACCTGCCA TCACGAGATT
     4861 TCGATTCCAC CGCCGCCTTC TATGAAAGGT TGGGCTTCGG AATCGTTTTC CGGGACGCCG
     4921 GCTGGATGAT CCTCCAGCGC GGGGATCTCA TGCTGGAGTT CTTCGCCCAC CCTAGGGGGA
     4981 GGCTAACTGA AACACGGAAG GAGACAATAC CGGAAGGAAC CCGCGCTATG ACGGCAATAA
     5041 AAAGACAGAA TAAAACGCAC GGTGTTGGGT CGTTTGTTCA TAAACGCGGG GTTCGGTCCC
     5101 AGGGCTGGCA CTCTGTCGAT ACCCCACCGA GACCCCATTG GGGCCAATAC GCCCGCGTTT
     5161 CTTCCTTTTC CCCACCCCAC CCCCCAAGTT CGGGTGAAGG CCCAGGGCTC GCAGCCAACG
     5221 TCGGGGCGGC AGGCCCTGCC ATAGCCTCAG GTTACTCATA TATACTTTAG ATTGATTTAA
     5281 AACTTCATTT TTAATTTAAA AGGATCTAGG TGAAGATCCT TTTTGATAAT CTCATGACCA
     5341 AAATCCCTTA ACGTGAGTTT TCGTTCCACT GAGCGTCAGA CCCCGTAGAA AAGATCAAAG
     5401 GATCTTCTTG AGATCCTTTT TTTCTGCGCG TAATCTGCTG CTTGCAAACA AAAAAACCAC
     5461 CGCTACCAGC GGTGGTTTGT TTGCCGGATC AAGAGCTACC AACTCTTTTT CCGAAGGTAA
     5521 CTGGCTTCAG CAGAGCGCAG ATACCAAATA CTGTCCTTCT AGTGTAGCCG TAGTTAGGCC
     5581 ACCACTTCAA GAACTCTGTA GCACCGCCTA CATACCTCGC TCTGCTAATC CTGTTACCAG
     5641 TGGCTGCTGC CAGTGGCGAT AAGTCGTGTC TTACCGGGTT GGACTCAAGA CGATAGTTAC
     5701 CGGATAAGGC GCAGCGGTCG GGCTGAACGG GGGGTTCGTG CACACAGCCC AGCTTGGAGC
     5761 GAACGACCTA CACCGAACTG AGATACCTAC AGCGTGAGCT ATGAGAAAGC GCCACGCTTC
     5821 CCGAAGGGAG AAAGGCGGAC AGGTATCCGG TAAGCGGCAG GGTCGGAACA GGAGAGCGCA
     5881 CGAGGGAGCT TCCAGGGGGA AACGCCTGGT ATCTTTATAG TCCTGTCGGG TTTCGCCACC
     5941 TCTGACTTGA GCGTCGATTT TTGTGATGCT CGTCAGGGGG GCGGAGCCTA TGGAAAAACG
     6001 CCAGCAACGC GGCCTTTTTA CGGTTCCTGG CCTTTTGCTG GCCTTTTGCT CACATGTTCT
     6061 TTCCTGCGTT ATCCCCTGAT TCTGTGGATA ACCGTATTAC CGCCATGCAT 
//
