# Supplementary material for: A nano-liquid hub integrating growth and immune-evasion signaling to promote cell survival
Source: bioRxiv preprint, doi:10.1101/2021.12.30.474523, version 5 (2026-03-18)
Supplement: Supplementary data S1 [file 474523_file08.zip › DataS1_DNAfiles/048_pEGFPN1-Halo7-SGx3-VASP-PhoMinus.gb]

LOCUS       pEGFPN1_Halo7_SG        6110 bp ds-DNA     linear       14-DEC-2020
DEFINITION  .
ACCESSION   
VERSION     
SOURCE      .
  ORGANISM  .
COMMENT     
COMMENT     
COMMENT     ApEinfo:methylated:1
FEATURES             Location/Qualifiers
     misc_feature    1553..1627
                     /label=SGX3
                     /ApEinfo_fwdcolor=#aefcff
                     /ApEinfo_revcolor=#aefcff
                     /ApEinfo_graphicformat=arrow_data {{0 1 2 0 0 -1} {} 0}
                     width 5 offset 0
     misc_feature    1634..2776
                     /label=human VASP (NM_003370.3)
                     /ApEinfo_fwdcolor=#ffa3b6
                     /ApEinfo_revcolor=#ffa3b6
                     /ApEinfo_graphicformat=arrow_data {{0 1 2 0 0 -1} {} 0}
                     width 5 offset 0
     misc_feature    591..650
                     /label=MCS
                     /ApEinfo_fwdcolor=#ffff66
                     /ApEinfo_revcolor=#ffff66
                     /ApEinfo_graphicformat=arrow_data {{0 1 2 0 0 -1} {} 0}
                     width 5 offset 0
     misc_feature    1748..1750
                     /label=Y39F
                     /ApEinfo_fwdcolor=#f7f097
                     /ApEinfo_revcolor=#f7f097
                     /ApEinfo_graphicformat=arrow_data {{0 1 2 0 0 -1} {} 0}
                     width 5 offset 0
     misc_feature    3026..3481
                     /label=f1 single-strand DNA origin
                     /ApEinfo_fwdcolor=cyan
                     /ApEinfo_revcolor=green
                     /ApEinfo_graphicformat=arrow_data {{0 1 2 0 0 -1} {} 0}
                     width 5 offset 0
     misc_feature    2102..2104
                     /label=S157A
                     /ApEinfo_fwdcolor=#f7f097
                     /ApEinfo_revcolor=#f7f097
                     /ApEinfo_graphicformat=arrow_data {{0 1 2 0 0 -1} {} 0}
                     width 5 offset 0
     misc_feature    3543..3571
                     /label=Bacterial promoterfor expression of KanR gene
                     /ApEinfo_fwdcolor=#6666fe
                     /ApEinfo_revcolor=green
                     /ApEinfo_graphicformat=arrow_data {{0 1 2 0 0 -1} {} 0}
                     width 5 offset 0
     misc_feature    2465..2467
                     /label=T278A
                     /ApEinfo_fwdcolor=#f7f097
                     /ApEinfo_revcolor=#f7f097
                     /ApEinfo_graphicformat=arrow_data {{0 1 2 0 0 -1} {} 0}
                     width 5 offset 0
     misc_feature    3655..3884
                     /label=SV40 early promoter
                     /ApEinfo_fwdcolor=#7ffe07
                     /ApEinfo_revcolor=green
                     /ApEinfo_graphicformat=arrow_data {{0 1 2 0 0 -1} {} 0}
                     width 5 offset 0
     misc_feature    2573..2575
                     /label=S314A
                     /ApEinfo_fwdcolor=#f7f097
                     /ApEinfo_revcolor=#f7f097
                     /ApEinfo_graphicformat=arrow_data {{0 1 2 0 0 -1} {} 0}
                     width 5 offset 0
     misc_feature    5036..5054
                     /label=HSV thymidine kinase polyadenylation signal
                     /ApEinfo_fwdcolor=cyan
                     /ApEinfo_revcolor=green
                     /ApEinfo_graphicformat=arrow_data {{0 1 2 0 0 -1} {} 0}
                     width 5 offset 0
     misc_feature    2603..2605
                     /label=S324A
                     /ApEinfo_fwdcolor=#f7f097
                     /ApEinfo_revcolor=#f7f097
                     /ApEinfo_graphicformat=arrow_data {{0 1 2 0 0 -1} {} 0}
                     width 5 offset 0
     misc_feature    662..1552
                     /label=Halo7
                     /ApEinfo_fwdcolor=#acf999
                     /ApEinfo_revcolor=#acf999
                     /ApEinfo_graphicformat=arrow_data {{0 1 2 0 0 -1} {} 0}
                     width 5 offset 0
     misc_feature    2624..2626
                     /label=T331A
                     /ApEinfo_fwdcolor=#f7f097
                     /ApEinfo_revcolor=#f7f097
                     /ApEinfo_graphicformat=arrow_data {{0 1 2 0 0 -1} {} 0}
                     width 5 offset 0
     misc_feature    1..588
                     /label=CMV immediate early promoter
                     /ApEinfo_fwdcolor=#0f7ffe
                     /ApEinfo_revcolor=green
                     /ApEinfo_graphicformat=arrow_data {{0 1 2 0 0 -1} {} 0}
                     width 5 offset 0
     misc_feature    2929..2963
                     /label=SV40 early mRNA polyadenylation signal
                     /ApEinfo_fwdcolor=#fc8008
                     /ApEinfo_revcolor=green
                     /ApEinfo_graphicformat=arrow_data {{0 1 2 0 0 -1} {} 0}
                     width 5 offset 0
     misc_feature    3822..3957
                     /label=SV40 origin of replication
                     /ApEinfo_fwdcolor=#cc66fe
                     /ApEinfo_revcolor=green
                     /ApEinfo_graphicformat=arrow_data {{0 1 2 0 0 -1} {} 0}
                     width 5 offset 0
     misc_feature    4006..4800
                     /label=Kanamycin/neomycin resistance gene
                     /ApEinfo_fwdcolor=#fc6665
                     /ApEinfo_revcolor=green
                     /ApEinfo_graphicformat=arrow_data {{0 1 2 0 0 -1} {} 0}
                     width 5 offset 0
     misc_feature    5385..6027
                     /label=pUC plasmid replication origin
                     /ApEinfo_fwdcolor=cyan
                     /ApEinfo_revcolor=green
                     /ApEinfo_graphicformat=arrow_data {{0 1 2 0 0 -1} {} 0}
                     width 5 offset 0
     misc_feature    1637..1639
                     /label=S2A
                     /ApEinfo_fwdcolor=#f7f097
                     /ApEinfo_revcolor=#f7f097
                     /ApEinfo_graphicformat=arrow_data {{0 1 2 0 0 -1} {} 0}
                     width 5 offset 0
     misc_feature    1655..1657
                     /label=S8A
                     /ApEinfo_fwdcolor=#f7f097
                     /ApEinfo_revcolor=#f7f097
                     /ApEinfo_graphicformat=arrow_data {{0 1 2 0 0 -1} {} 0}
                     width 5 offset 0
     misc_feature    1679..1681
                     /label=Y16F
                     /ApEinfo_fwdcolor=#f7f097
                     /ApEinfo_revcolor=#f7f097
                     /ApEinfo_graphicformat=arrow_data {{0 1 2 0 0 -1} {} 0}
                     width 5 offset 0
     misc_feature    1760..1762
                     /label=T43A
                     /ApEinfo_fwdcolor=#f7f097
                     /ApEinfo_revcolor=#f7f097
                     /ApEinfo_graphicformat=arrow_data {{0 1 2 0 0 -1} {} 0}
                     width 5 offset 0
     misc_feature    1769..1771
                     /label=S46A
                     /ApEinfo_fwdcolor=#f7f097
                     /ApEinfo_revcolor=#f7f097
                     /ApEinfo_graphicformat=arrow_data {{0 1 2 0 0 -1} {} 0}
                     width 5 offset 0
     misc_feature    2033..2035
                     /label=S134A
                     /ApEinfo_fwdcolor=#f7f097
                     /ApEinfo_revcolor=#f7f097
                     /ApEinfo_graphicformat=arrow_data {{0 1 2 0 0 -1} {} 0}
                     width 5 offset 0
     misc_feature    2348..2350
                     /label=S239A
                     /ApEinfo_fwdcolor=#f7f097
                     /ApEinfo_revcolor=#f7f097
                     /ApEinfo_graphicformat=arrow_data {{0 1 2 0 0 -1} {} 0}
                     width 5 offset 0
     misc_feature    2378..2380
                     /label=T249A
                     /ApEinfo_fwdcolor=#f7f097
                     /ApEinfo_revcolor=#f7f097
                     /ApEinfo_graphicformat=arrow_data {{0 1 2 0 0 -1} {} 0}
                     width 5 offset 0
     misc_feature    2405..2407
                     /label=S258A
                     /ApEinfo_fwdcolor=#f7f097
                     /ApEinfo_revcolor=#f7f097
                     /ApEinfo_graphicformat=arrow_data {{0 1 2 0 0 -1} {} 0}
                     width 5 offset 0
     misc_feature    2483..2485
                     /label=T284A
                     /ApEinfo_fwdcolor=#f7f097
                     /ApEinfo_revcolor=#f7f097
                     /ApEinfo_graphicformat=arrow_data {{0 1 2 0 0 -1} {} 0}
                     width 5 offset 0
     misc_feature    2498..2500
                     /label=S289A
                     /ApEinfo_fwdcolor=#f7f097
                     /ApEinfo_revcolor=#f7f097
                     /ApEinfo_graphicformat=arrow_data {{0 1 2 0 0 -1} {} 0}
                     width 5 offset 0
     misc_feature    2546..2548
                     /label=S305A
                     /ApEinfo_fwdcolor=#f7f097
                     /ApEinfo_revcolor=#f7f097
                     /ApEinfo_graphicformat=arrow_data {{0 1 2 0 0 -1} {} 0}
                     width 5 offset 0
     misc_feature    2579..2581
                     /label=T316A
                     /ApEinfo_fwdcolor=#f7f097
                     /ApEinfo_revcolor=#f7f097
                     /ApEinfo_graphicformat=arrow_data {{0 1 2 0 0 -1} {} 0}
                     width 5 offset 0
     misc_feature    2597..2599
                     /label=S322A
                     /ApEinfo_fwdcolor=#f7f097
                     /ApEinfo_revcolor=#f7f097
                     /ApEinfo_graphicformat=arrow_data {{0 1 2 0 0 -1} {} 0}
                     width 5 offset 0
     misc_feature    2600..2602
                     /label=S323A
                     /ApEinfo_fwdcolor=#f7f097
                     /ApEinfo_revcolor=#f7f097
                     /ApEinfo_graphicformat=arrow_data {{0 1 2 0 0 -1} {} 0}
                     width 5 offset 0
     misc_feature    2606..2608
                     /label=S325A
                     /ApEinfo_fwdcolor=#f7f097
                     /ApEinfo_revcolor=#f7f097
                     /ApEinfo_graphicformat=arrow_data {{0 1 2 0 0 -1} {} 0}
                     width 5 offset 0
     misc_feature    2612..2614
                     /label=T327A
                     /ApEinfo_fwdcolor=#f7f097
                     /ApEinfo_revcolor=#f7f097
                     /ApEinfo_graphicformat=arrow_data {{0 1 2 0 0 -1} {} 0}
                     width 5 offset 0
     misc_feature    2615..2617
                     /label=T328A
                     /ApEinfo_fwdcolor=#f7f097
                     /ApEinfo_revcolor=#f7f097
                     /ApEinfo_graphicformat=arrow_data {{0 1 2 0 0 -1} {} 0}
                     width 5 offset 0
     misc_feature    2636..2638
                     /label=T335A
                     /ApEinfo_fwdcolor=#f7f097
                     /ApEinfo_revcolor=#f7f097
                     /ApEinfo_graphicformat=arrow_data {{0 1 2 0 0 -1} {} 0}
                     width 5 offset 0
     misc_feature    2642..2644
                     /label=S337A
                     /ApEinfo_fwdcolor=#f7f097
                     /ApEinfo_revcolor=#f7f097
                     /ApEinfo_graphicformat=arrow_data {{0 1 2 0 0 -1} {} 0}
                     width 5 offset 0
     misc_feature    2654..2656
                     /label=Y341F
                     /ApEinfo_fwdcolor=#f7f097
                     /ApEinfo_revcolor=#f7f097
                     /ApEinfo_graphicformat=arrow_data {{0 1 2 0 0 -1} {} 0}
                     width 5 offset 0
ORIGIN
        1 TAGTTATTAA TAGTAATCAA TTACGGGGTC ATTAGTTCAT AGCCCATATA TGGAGTTCCG
       61 CGTTACATAA CTTACGGTAA ATGGCCCGCC TGGCTGACCG CCCAACGACC CCCGCCCATT
      121 GACGTCAATA ATGACGTATG TTCCCATAGT AACGCCAATA GGGACTTTCC ATTGACGTCA
      181 ATGGGTGGAG TATTTACGGT AAACTGCCCA CTTGGCAGTA CATCAAGTGT ATCATATGCC
      241 AAGTACGCCC CCTATTGACG TCAATGACGG TAAATGGCCC GCCTGGCATT ATGCCCAGTA
      301 CATGACCTTA TGGGACTTTC CTACTTGGCA GTACATCTAC GTATTAGTCA TCGCTATTAC
      361 CATGGTGATG CGGTTTTGGC AGTACATCAA TGGGCGTGGA TAGCGGTTTG ACTCACGGGG
      421 ATTTCCAAGT CTCCACCCCA TTGACGTCAA TGGGAGTTTG TTTTGGCACC AAAATCAACG
      481 GGACTTTCCA AAATGTCGTA ACAACTCCGC CCCATTGACG CAAATGGGCG GTAGGCGTGT
      541 ACGGTGGGAG GTCTATATAA GCAGAGCTGG TTTAGTGAAC CGTCAGATCC GCTAGCGCTA
      601 CCGGACTCAG ATCTCGAGCT CAAGCTTCGA ATTCTGCAGT CGACGGTACC GGCGCGCCAG
      661 CATGGCAGAA ATCGGTACTG GCTTTCCATT CGACCCCCAT TATGTGGAAG TCCTGGGCGA
      721 GCGCATGCAC TACGTCGATG TTGGTCCGCG CGATGGCACC CCTGTGCTGT TCCTGCACGG
      781 TAACCCGACC TCCTCCTACG TGTGGCGCAA CATCATCCCG CATGTTGCAC CGACCCATCG
      841 CTGCATTGCT CCAGACCTGA TCGGTATGGG CAAATCCGAC AAACCAGACC TGGGTTATTT
      901 CTTCGACGAC CACGTCCGCT TCATGGATGC CTTCATCGAA GCCCTGGGTC TGGAAGAGGT
      961 CGTCCTGGTC ATTCACGACT GGGGCTCCGC TCTGGGTTTC CACTGGGCCA AGCGCAATCC
     1021 AGAGCGCGTC AAAGGTATTG CATTTATGGA GTTCATCCGC CCTATCCCGA CCTGGGACGA
     1081 ATGGCCAGAA TTTGCCCGCG AGACCTTCCA GGCCTTCCGC ACCACCGACG TCGGCCGCAA
     1141 GCTGATCATC GATCAGAACG TTTTTATCGA GGGTACGCTG CCGATGGGTG TCGTCCGCCC
     1201 GCTGACTGAA GTCGAGATGG ACCATTACCG CGAGCCGTTC CTGAATCCTG TTGACCGCGA
     1261 GCCACTGTGG CGCTTCCCAA ACGAGCTGCC AATCGCCGGT GAGCCAGCGA ACATCGTCGC
     1321 GCTGGTCGAA GAATACATGG ACTGGCTGCA CCAGTCCCCT GTCCCGAAGC TGCTGTTCTG
     1381 GGGCACCCCA GGCGTTCTGA TCCCACCGGC CGAAGCCGCT CGCCTGGCCA AAAGCCTGCC
     1441 TAACTGCAAG GCTGTGGACA TCGGCCCGGG TCTGAATCTG CTGCAAGAAG ACAACCCGGA
     1501 CCTGATCGGC AGCGAGATCG CGCGCTGGCT GTCGACGCTC GAGATTTCCG GCTCCGGACT
     1561 CAGATCTCGA GCTCAAGCTT CGTCAGGAGG CGGTGGCTCA GGAGGCGGTG GCTCAGGAGG
     1621 CGGTGGCACT AGTATGGCCG AGACGGTCAT CTGTGCCAGC CGGGCCACTG TGATGCTTTT
     1681 TGATGATGGC AACAAGCGAT GGCTCCCTGC TGGCACGGGT CCCCAGGCCT TCAGCCGCGT
     1741 CCAGATCTTT CACAACCCCG CCGCCAATGC CTTTCGCGTC GTGGGCCGGA AGATGCAGCC
     1801 CGACCAGCAG GTGGTCATCA ACTGTGCCAT CGTCCGGGGT GTCAAGTATA ACCAGGCCAC
     1861 CCCCAACTTC CATCAGTGGC GCGACGCTCG CCAGGTCTGG GGCCTCAACT TCGGCAGCAA
     1921 GGAGGATGCG GCCCAGTTTG CCGCCGGCAT GGCCAGTGCC CTAGAGGCGT TGGAAGGAGG
     1981 TGGGCCCCCT CCACCCCCAG CACTTCCCAC CTGGTCGGTC CCGAACGGCC CCGCCCCGGA
     2041 GGAGGTGGAG CAGCAGAAAA GGCAGCAGCC CGGCCCGTCG GAGCACATAG AGCGCCGGGT
     2101 CGCCAATGCA GGAGGCCCAC CTGCTCCCCC CGCTGGGGGT CCACCCCCAC CACCAGGACC
     2161 TCCCCCTCCT CCAGGTCCCC CCCCACCCCC AGGTTTGCCC CCTTCGGGGG TCCCAGCTGC
     2221 AGCGCACGGA GCAGGGGGAG GACCACCCCC TGCACCCCCT CTCCCGGCAG CACAGGGCCC
     2281 TGGTGGTGGG GGAGCTGGGG CCCCAGGCCT GGCCGCAGCT ATTGCTGGAG CCAAACTCAG
     2341 GAAAGTCGCC AAGCAGGAGG AGGCCTCAGG GGGGCCCGCC GCCCCCAAAG CTGAGAGTGG
     2401 TCGAGCCGGA GGTGGGGGAC TCATGGAAGA GATGAACGCC ATGCTGGCCC GGAGAAGGAA
     2461 AGCCGCCCAA GTTGGGGAGA AAGCCCCCAA GGATGAAGCC GCCAATCAGG AGGAGCCAGA
     2521 GGCCAGAGTC CCGGCCCAGA GTGAAGCCGT GCGGAGACCC TGGGAGAAGA ACGCCACAGC
     2581 CTTGCCAAGG ATGAAGGCCG CCGCCGCCGT GGCCGCCTCC GAGGCCCAAC CCTGCGCCCC
     2641 CGCCTCCAGT GATTTTNNNN NNNNNNNNNN NNNNNNNNNN NNNNNNNNNN NNNNNNNNNN
     2701 NNNNNNNNNN NNNNNNNNNN NNNNNNNNNN NNNNNNNNNN NNNNNNNNNN NNNNNNNNNN
     2761 NNNNGGTTCT CCCTGAGCGG CCGCGACTCT AGATCATAAT CAGCCATACC ACATTTGTAG
     2821 AGGTTTTACT TGCTTTAAAA AACCTCCCAC ACCTCCCCCT GAACCTGAAA CATAAAATGA
     2881 ATGCAATTGT TGTTGTTAAC TTGTTTATTG CAGCTTATAA TGGTTACAAA TAAAGCAATA
     2941 GCATCACAAA TTTCACAAAT AAAGCATTTT TTTCACTGCA TTCTAGTTGT GGTTTGTCCA
     3001 AACTCATCAA TGTATCTTAA GGCGTAAATT GTAAGCGTTA ATATTTTGTT AAAATTCGCG
     3061 TTAAATTTTT GTTAAATCAG CTCATTTTTT AACCAATAGG CCGAAATCGG CAAAATCCCT
     3121 TATAAATCAA AAGAATAGAC CGAGATAGGG TTGAGTGTTG TTCCAGTTTG GAACAAGAGT
     3181 CCACTATTAA AGAACGTGGA CTCCAACGTC AAAGGNNNNN NNNNNNNNNN NNNNNNNNNN
     3241 NNNNNNNNNN NNNNNNNNNN NNNNTNNNNN NNNNNNNNNN NNNNNNNNNN NNNNNNNNNN
     3301 NNNNNNNNNN NNNNNNNNNN NNNNNNNNNN NNNNNNNNNN NNNNNNNNNN NNNNNNGNNN
     3361 NNNNNNNNNN NNNNNNNNNN NNNNNNNNNN NNNNNNNNNN NNNNNNNNNN NNNNNNNNNN
     3421 NNNNNNNNNN NNNNNNNNNN NNNNNNNNNN NNNNNNNNNN NNNNNNNNNN NNNNNNNNNN
     3481 NCAGGTGGCA CTTTTCGGGG AAATGTGCGC GGAACCCCTA TTTGTTTATT TTTCTAAATA
     3541 CATTCAAATA TGTATCCGCT CATGAGACAA TAACCCTGAT AAATGCTTCA ATAATATTGA
     3601 AAAAGGAAGA GTCCTGAGGC GGAAAGAACC AGCTGTGGAA TGTGTGTCAG TTAGGGTGTG
     3661 GAAAGTCCCC AGGCTCCCCA GCAGGCAGAA GTATGCAAAG CATGCATCTC AATTAGTCAG
     3721 CAACCAGGTG TGGAAAGTCC CCAGGCTCCC CAGCAGGCAG AAGTATGCAA AGCATGCATC
     3781 TCAATTAGTC AGCAACCATA GTCCCGCCCC TAACTCCGCC CATCCCGCCC CTAACTCCGC
     3841 CCAGTTCCGC CCATTCTCCG CCCCATGGCT GACTAATTTT TTTTATTTAT GCAGAGGCCG
     3901 AGGCCGCCTC GGCCTCTGAG CTATTCCAGA AGTAGTGAGG AGGCTTTTTT GGAGGCCTAG
     3961 GCTTTTGCAA AGATCGATCA AGAGACAGGA TGAGGATCGT TTCGCATGAT TGAACAAGAT
     4021 GGATTGCACG CAGGTTCTCC GGCCGCTTGG GTGGAGAGGC TATTCGGCTA TGACTGGGCA
     4081 CAACAGACAA TCGGCTGCTC TGATGCCGCC GTGTTCCGGC TGTCAGCGCA GGGGCGCCCG
     4141 GTTCTTTTTG TCAAGACCGA CCTGTCCGGT GCCCTGAATG AACTGCAAGA CGAGGCAGCG
     4201 CGGCTATCGT GGCTGGCCAC GACGGGCGTT CCTTGCGCAG CTGTGCTCGA CGTTGTCACT
     4261 GAAGCGGGAA GGGACTGGCT GCTATTGGGC GAAGTGCCGG GGCAGGATCT CCTGTCATCT
     4321 CACCTTGCTC CTGCCGAGAA AGTATCCATC ATGGCTGATG CAATGCGGCG GCTGCATACG
     4381 CTTGATCCGG CTACCTGCCC ATTCGACCAC CAAGCGAAAC ATCGCATCGA GCGAGCACGT
     4441 ACTCGGATGG AAGCCGGTCT TGTCGATCAG GATGATCTGG ACGAAGAGCA TCAGGGGCTC
     4501 GCGCCAGCCG AACTGTTCGC CAGGCTCAAG GCGAGCATGC CCGACGGCGA GGATCTCGTC
     4561 GTGACCCATG GCGATGCCTG CTTGCCGAAT ATCATGGTGG AAAATGGCCG CTTTTCTGGA
     4621 TTCATCGACT GTGGCCGGCT GGGTGTGGCG GACCGCTATC AGGACATAGC GTTGGCTACC
     4681 CGTGATATTG CTGAAGAGCT TGGCGGCGAA TGGGCTGACC GCTTCCTCGT GCTTTACGGT
     4741 ATCGCCGCTC CCGATTCGCA GCGCATCGCC TTCTATCGCC TTCTTGACGA GTTCTTCTGA
     4801 GCGGGACTCT GGGGTTCGAA ATGACCGACC AAGCGACGCC CAACCTGCCA TCACGAGATT
     4861 TCGATTCCAC CGCCGCCTTC TATGAAAGGT TGGGCTTCGG AATCGTTTTC CGGGACGCCG
     4921 GCTGGATGAT CCTCCAGCGC GGGGATCTCA TGCTGGAGTT CTTCGCCCAC CCTAGGGGGA
     4981 GGCTAACTGA AACACGGAAG GAGACAATAC CGGAAGGAAC CCGCGCTATG ACGGCAATAA
     5041 AAAGACAGAA TAAAACGCAC GGTGTTGGGT CGTTTGTTCA TAAACGCGGG GTTCGGTCCC
     5101 AGGGCTGGCA CTCTGTCGAT ACCCCACCGA GACCCCATTG GGGCCAATAC GCCCGCGTTT
     5161 CTTCCTTTTC CCCACCCCAC CCCCCAAGTT CGGGTGAAGG CCCAGGGCTC GCAGCCAACG
     5221 TCGGGGCGGC AGGCCCTGCC ATAGCCTCAG GTTACTCATA TATACTTTAG ATTGATTTAA
     5281 AACTTCATTT TTAATTTAAA AGGATCTAGG TGAAGATCCT TTTTGATAAT CTCATGACCA
     5341 AAATCCCTTA ACGTGAGTTT TCGTTCCACT GAGCGTCAGA CCCCGTAGAA AAGATCAAAG
     5401 GATCTTCTTG AGATCCTTTT TTTCTGCGCG TAATCTGCTG CTTGCAAACA AAAAAACCAC
     5461 CGCTACCAGC GGTGGTTTGT TTGCCGGATC AAGAGCTACC AACTCTTTTT CCGAAGGTAA
     5521 CTGGCTTCAG CAGAGCGCAG ATACCAAATA CTGTCCTTCT AGTGTAGCCG TAGTTAGGCC
     5581 ACCACTTCAA GAACTCTGTA GCACCGCCTA CATACCTCGC TCTGCTAATC CTGTTACCAG
     5641 TGGCTGCTGC CAGTGGCGAT AAGTCGTGTC TTACCGGGTT GGACTCAAGA CGATAGTTAC
     5701 CGGATAAGGC GCAGCGGTCG GGCTGAACGG GGGGTTCGTG CACACAGCCC AGCTTGGAGC
     5761 GAACGACCTA CACCGAACTG AGATACCTAC AGCGTGAGCT ATGAGAAAGC GCCACGCTTC
     5821 CCGAAGGGAG AAAGGCGGAC AGGTATCCGG TAAGCGGCAG GGTCGGAACA GGAGAGCGCA
     5881 CGAGGGAGCT TCCAGGGGGA AACGCCTGGT ATCTTTATAG TCCTGTCGGG TTTCGCCACC
     5941 TCTGACTTGA GCGTCGATTT TTGTGATGCT CGTCAGGGGG GCGGAGCCTA TGGAAAAACG
     6001 CCAGCAACGC GGCCTTTTTA CGGTTCCTGG CCTTTTGCTG GCCTTTTGCT CACATGTTCT
     6061 TTCCTGCGTT ATCCCCTGAT TCTGTGGATA ACCGTATTAC CGCCATGCAT 
//
