# Supplementary material for: A nano-liquid hub integrating growth and immune-evasion signaling to promote cell survival
Source: bioRxiv preprint, doi:10.1101/2021.12.30.474523, version 5 (2026-03-18)
Supplement: Supplementary data S1 [file 474523_file08.zip › DataS1_DNAfiles/049_pEGFPN1-Actinin-SGx3-Halo7.gb]

LOCUS       pEGFPN1_Actinin_        7625 bp ds-DNA     linear       15-SEP-2020
DEFINITION  .
ACCESSION   
VERSION     
SOURCE      .
  ORGANISM  .
COMMENT     
COMMENT     ApEinfo:methylated:1
FEATURES             Location/Qualifiers
     misc_feature    3353..3397
                     /label=SGX3
                     /ApEinfo_fwdcolor=#98fcff
                     /ApEinfo_revcolor=#98fcff
                     /ApEinfo_graphicformat=arrow_data {{0 1 2 0 0 -1} {} 0}
                     width 5 offset 0
     misc_feature    665..3340
                     /label=human Alpha-actinin (NM_001102.3)
                     /ApEinfo_fwdcolor=#ffa3b6
                     /ApEinfo_revcolor=#ffa3b6
                     /ApEinfo_graphicformat=arrow_data {{0 1 2 0 0 -1} {} 0}
                     width 5 offset 0
     misc_feature    3398..4291
                     /label=Halo7
                     /ApEinfo_fwdcolor=#9cff95
                     /ApEinfo_revcolor=#9cff95
                     /ApEinfo_graphicformat=arrow_data {{0 1 2 0 0 -1} {} 0}
                     width 5 offset 0
     misc_feature    1961..1961
                     /label=silent mutation, C1297T (L433L)
                     /ApEinfo_fwdcolor=#0064ff
                     /ApEinfo_revcolor=green
                     /ApEinfo_graphicformat=arrow_data {{0 1 2 0 0 -1} {} 0}
                     width 5 offset 0
     misc_feature    591..650
                     /label=MCS
                     /ApEinfo_fwdcolor=#ffff66
                     /ApEinfo_revcolor=#ffff66
                     /ApEinfo_graphicformat=arrow_data {{0 1 2 0 0 -1} {} 0}
                     width 5 offset 0
     misc_feature    1..588
                     /label=CMV immediate early promoter
                     /ApEinfo_fwdcolor=#0f7ffe
                     /ApEinfo_revcolor=green
                     /ApEinfo_graphicformat=arrow_data {{0 1 2 0 0 -1} {} 0}
                     width 5 offset 0
     misc_feature    6900..7542
                     /label=pUC plasmid replication origin
                     /ApEinfo_fwdcolor=cyan
                     /ApEinfo_revcolor=green
                     /ApEinfo_graphicformat=arrow_data {{0 1 2 0 0 -1} {} 0}
                     width 5 offset 0
     misc_feature    4541..4996
                     /label=f1 single-strand DNA origin
                     /ApEinfo_fwdcolor=cyan
                     /ApEinfo_revcolor=green
                     /ApEinfo_graphicformat=arrow_data {{0 1 2 0 0 -1} {} 0}
                     width 5 offset 0
     misc_feature    6551..6569
                     /label=HSV thymidine kinase polyadenylation signal
                     /ApEinfo_fwdcolor=cyan
                     /ApEinfo_revcolor=green
                     /ApEinfo_graphicformat=arrow_data {{0 1 2 0 0 -1} {} 0}
                     width 5 offset 0
     misc_feature    4444..4478
                     /label=SV40 early mRNA polyadenylation signal
                     /ApEinfo_fwdcolor=#fc8008
                     /ApEinfo_revcolor=green
                     /ApEinfo_graphicformat=arrow_data {{0 1 2 0 0 -1} {} 0}
                     width 5 offset 0
     misc_feature    5521..6315
                     /label=Kanamycin/neomycin resistance gene
                     /ApEinfo_fwdcolor=#fc6665
                     /ApEinfo_revcolor=green
                     /ApEinfo_graphicformat=arrow_data {{0 1 2 0 0 -1} {} 0}
                     width 5 offset 0
     misc_feature    5058..5086
                     /label=Bacterial promoterfor expression of KanR gene
                     /ApEinfo_fwdcolor=#6666fe
                     /ApEinfo_revcolor=green
                     /ApEinfo_graphicformat=arrow_data {{0 1 2 0 0 -1} {} 0}
                     width 5 offset 0
     misc_feature    5170..5399
                     /label=SV40 early promoter
                     /ApEinfo_fwdcolor=#7ffe07
                     /ApEinfo_revcolor=green
                     /ApEinfo_graphicformat=arrow_data {{0 1 2 0 0 -1} {} 0}
                     width 5 offset 0
     misc_feature    5337..5472
                     /label=SV40 origin of replication
                     /ApEinfo_fwdcolor=#cc66fe
                     /ApEinfo_revcolor=green
                     /ApEinfo_graphicformat=arrow_data {{0 1 2 0 0 -1} {} 0}
                     width 5 offset 0
ORIGIN
        1 TAGTTATTAA TAGTAATCAA TTACGGGGTC ATTAGTTCAT AGCCCATATA TGGAGTTCCG
       61 CGTTACATAA CTTACGGTAA ATGGCCCGCC TGGCTGACCG CCCAACGACC CCCGCCCATT
      121 GACGTCAATA ATGACGTATG TTCCCATAGT AACGCCAATA GGGACTTTCC ATTGACGTCA
      181 ATGGGTGGAG TATTTACGGT AAACTGCCCA CTTGGCAGTA CATCAAGTGT ATCATATGCC
      241 AAGTACGCCC CCTATTGACG TCAATGACGG TAAATGGCCC GCCTGGCATT ATGCCCAGTA
      301 CATGACCTTA TGGGACTTTC CTACTTGGCA GTACATCTAC GTATTAGTCA TCGCTATTAC
      361 CATGGTGATG CGGTTTTGGC AGTACATCAA TGGGCGTGGA TAGCGGTTTG ACTCACGGGG
      421 ATTTCCAAGT CTCCACCCCA TTGACGTCAA TGGGAGTTTG TTTTGGCACC AAAATCAACG
      481 GGACTTTCCA AAATGTCGTA ACAACTCCGC CCCATTGACG CAAATGGGCG GTAGGCGTGT
      541 ACGGTGGGAG GTCTATATAA GCAGAGCTGG TTTAGTGAAC CGTCAGATCC GCTAGCGCTA
      601 CCGGACTCAG ATCTCGAGCT CAAGCTTCGA ATTCTGCAGT CGACGGTACC GGCGCGCCGG
      661 TACCATGGAC CATTATGATT CTCAGCAAAC CAACGATTAC ATGCAGCCAG AAGAGGACTG
      721 GGACCGGGAC CTGCTCCTGG ACCCGGCCTG GGAGAAGCAG CAGAGAAAGA CATTCACGGC
      781 ATGGTGTAAC TCCCACCTCC GGAAGGCGGG GACACAGATC GAGAACATCG AAGAGGACTT
      841 CCGGGATGGC CTGAAGCTCA TGCTGCTGCT GGAGGTCATC TCAGGTGAAC GCTTGGCCAA
      901 GCCAGAGCGA GGCAAGATGA GAGTGCACAA GATCTCCAAC GTCAACAAGG CCCTGGATTT
      961 CATAGCCAGC AAAGGCGTCA AACTGGTGTC CATCGGAGCC GAAGAAATCG TGGATGGGAA
     1021 TGTGAAGATG ACCCTGGGCA TGATCTGGAC CATCATCCTG CGCTTTGCCA TCCAGGACAT
     1081 CTCCGTGGAA GAGACTTCAG CCAAGGAAGG GCTGCTCCTG TGGTGTCAGA GAAAGACAGC
     1141 CCCTTACAAA AATGTCAACA TCCAGAACTT CCACATAAGC TGGAAGGATG GCCTCGGCTT
     1201 CTGTGCTTTG ATCCACCGAC ACCGGCCCGA GCTGATTGAC TACGGGAAGC TGCGGAAGGA
     1261 TGATCCACTC ACAAATCTGA ATACGGCTTT TGACGTGGCA GAGAAGTACC TGGACATCCC
     1321 CAAGATGCTG GATGCCGAAG ACATCGTTGG AACTGCCCGA CCGGATGAGA AAGCCATCAT
     1381 GACTTACGTG TCTAGCTTCT ACCACGCCTT CTCTGGAGCC CAGAAGGCGG AGACAGCAGC
     1441 CAATCGCATC TGCAAGGTGT TGGCCGTCAA CCAGGAGAAC GAGCAGCTTA TGGAAGACTA
     1501 CGAGAAGCTG GCCAGTGATC TGTTGGAGTG GATCCGCCGC ACAATCCCGT GGCTGGAGAA
     1561 CCGGGTGCCC GAGAACACCA TGCATGCCAT GCAACAGAAG CTGGAGGACT TCCGGGACTA
     1621 CCGGCGCCTG CACAAGCCGC CCAAGGTGCA GGAGAAGTGC CAGCTGGAGA TCAACTTCAA
     1681 CACGCTGCAG ACCAAGCTGC GGCTCAGCAA CCGGCCTGCC TTCATGCCCT CTGAGGGCAG
     1741 GATGGTCTCG GACATCAACA ATGCCTGGGG CTGCCTGGAG CAGGTGGAGA AGGGCTATGA
     1801 GGAGTGGTTG CTGAATGAGA TCCGGAGGCT GGAGCGACTG GACCACCTGG CAGAGAAGTT
     1861 CCGGCAGAAG GCCTCCATCC ACGAGGCCTG GACTGACGGC AAAGAGGCCA TGCTGCGACA
     1921 GAAGGACTAT GAGACCGCCA CCCTCTCGGA GATCAAGGCC TTGCTCAAGA AGCATGAGGC
     1981 CTTCGAGAGT GACCTGGCTG CCCACCAGGA CCGTGTGGAG CAGATTGCCG CCATCGCACA
     2041 GGAGCTCAAT GAGCTGGACT ATTATGACTC ACCCAGTGTC AACGCCCGTT GCCAAAAGAT
     2101 CTGTGACCAG TGGGACAATC TGGGGGCCCT AACTCAGAAG CGAAGGGAAG CTCTGGAGCG
     2161 GACCGAGAAA CTGCTGGAGA CCATTGACCA GCTGTACTTG GAGTATGCCA AGCGGGCTGC
     2221 ACCCTTCAAC AACTGGATGG AGGGGGCCAT GGAGGACCTG CAGGACACCT TCATTGTGCA
     2281 CACCATTGAG GAGATCCAGG GACTGACCAC AGCCCATGAG CAGTTCAAGG CCACCCTCCC
     2341 TGATGCCGAC AAGGAGCGCC TGGCCATCCT GGGCATCCAC AATGAGGTGT CCAAGATTGT
     2401 CCAGACCTAC CACGTCAATA TGGCGGGCAC CAACCCCTAC ACAACCATCA CGCCTCAGGA
     2461 GATCAATGGC AAATGGGACC ACGTGCGGCA GCTGGTGCCT CGGAGGGACC AAGCTCTGAC
     2521 GGAGGAGCAT GCCCGACAGC AGCACAATGA GAGGCTACGC AAGCAGTTTG GAGCCCAGGC
     2581 CAATGTCATC GGGCCCTGGA TCCAGACCAA GATGGAGGAG ATCGGGAGGA TCTCCATTGA
     2641 GATGCATGGG ACCCTGGAGG ACCAGCTCAG CCACCTGCGG CAGTATGAGA AGAGCATCGT
     2701 CAACTACAAG CCAAAGATTG ATCAGCTGGA GGGCGACCAC CAGCTCATCC AGGAGGCGCT
     2761 CATCTTCGAC AACAAGCACA CCAACTACAC CATGGAGCAC ATCCGTGTGG GCTGGGAGCA
     2821 GCTGCTCACC ACCATCGCCA GGACCATCAA TGAGGTAGAG AACCAGATCC TGACCCGGGA
     2881 TGCCAAGGGC ATCAGCCAGG AGCAGATGAA TGAGTTCCGG GCCTCCTTCA ACCACTTTGA
     2941 CCGGGATCAC TCCGGCACAC TGGGTCCCGA GGAGTTCAAA GCCTGCCTCA TCAGCTTGGG
     3001 TTATGATATT GGCAACGACC CCCAGGGAGA AGCAGAATTT GCCCGCATCA TGAGCATTGT
     3061 GGACCCCAAC CGCCTGGGGG TAGTGACATT CCAGGCCTTC ATTGACTTCA TGTCCCGCGA
     3121 GACAGCCGAC ACAGATACAG CAGACCAAGT CATGGCTTCC TTCAAGATCC TGGCTGGGGA
     3181 CAAGAACTAC ATTACCATGG ACGAGCTGCG CCGCGAGCTG CCACCCGACC AGGCTGAGTA
     3241 CTGCATCGCG CGGATGGCCC CCTACACCGG CCCCGACTCC GTGCCAGGTG CTCTGGACTA
     3301 CATGTCCTTC TCCACGGCGC TGTACGGCGA GAGTGACCTC TGTACAACTA GTTCTGGTGG
     3361 CGGAGGGAGT GGCGGAGGTG GGTCAGGAGG TGGAGGCATG GCAGAAATCG GTACTGGCTT
     3421 TCCATTCGAC CCCCATTATG TGGAAGTCCT GGGCGAGCGC ATGCACTACG TCGATGTTGG
     3481 TCCGCGCGAT GGCACCCCTG TGCTGTTCCT GCACGGTAAC CCGACCTCCT CCTACGTGTG
     3541 GCGCAACATC ATCCCGCATG TTGCACCGAC CCATCGCTGC ATTGCTCCAG ACCTGATCGG
     3601 TATGGGCAAA TCCGACAAAC CAGACCTGGG TTATTTCTTC GACGACCACG TCCGCTTCAT
     3661 GGATGCCTTC ATCGAAGCCC TGGGTCTGGA AGAGGTCGTC CTGGTCATTC ACGACTGGGG
     3721 CTCCGCTCTG GGTTTCCACT GGGCCAAGCG CAATCCAGAG CGCGTCAAAG GTATTGCATT
     3781 TATGGAGTTC ATCCGCCCTA TCCCGACCTG GGACGAATGG CCAGAATTTG CCCGCGAGAC
     3841 CTTCCAGGCC TTCCGCACCA CCGACGTCGG CCGCAAGCTG ATCATCGATC AGAACGTTTT
     3901 TATCGAGGGT ACGCTGCCGA TGGGTGTCGT CCGCCCGCTG ACTGAAGTCG AGATGGACCA
     3961 TTACCGCGAG CCGTTCCTGA ATCCTGTTGA CCGCGAGCCA CTGTGGCGCT TCCCAAACGA
     4021 GCTGCCAATC GCCGGTGAGC CAGCGAACAT CGTCGCGCTG GTCGAAGAAT ACATGGACTG
     4081 GCTGCACCAG TCCCCTGTCC CGAAGCTGCT GTTCTGGGGC ACCCCAGGCG TTCTGATCCC
     4141 ACCGGCCGAA GCCGCTCGCC TGGCCAAAAG CCTGCCTAAC TGCAAGGCTG TGGACATCGG
     4201 CCCGGGTCTG AATCTGCTGC AAGAAGACAA CCCGGACCTG ATCGGCAGCG AGATCGCGCG
     4261 CTGGCTGTCG ACGCTCGAGA TTTCCGGCTA AGCGGCCGCG ACTCTAGATC ATAATCAGCC
     4321 ATACCACATT TGTAGAGGTT TTACTTGCTT TAAAAAACCT CCCACACCTC CCCCTGAACC
     4381 TGAAACATAA AATGAATGCA ATTGTTGTTG TTAACTTGTT TATTGCAGCT TATAATGGTT
     4441 ACAAATAAAG CAATAGCATC ACAAATTTCA CAAATAAAGC ATTTTTTTCA CTGCATTCTA
     4501 GTTGTGGTTT GTCCAAACTC ATCAATGTAT CTTAAGGCGT AAATTGTAAG CGTTAATATT
     4561 TTGTTAAAAT TCGCGTTAAA TTTTTGTTAA ATCAGCTCAT TTTTTAACCA ATAGGCCGAA
     4621 ATCGGCAAAA TCCCTTATAA ATCAAAAGAA TAGACCGAGA TAGGGTTGAG TGTTGTTCCA
     4681 GTTTGGAACA AGAGTCCACT ATTAAAGAAC GTGGACTCCA ACGTCAAAGG NNNNNNNNNN
     4741 NNNNNNNNNN NNNNNNNNNN NNNNNNNNNN NNNNNNNNNT NNNNNNNNNN NNNNNNNNNN
     4801 NNNNNNNNNN NNNNNNNNNN NNNNNNNNNN NNNNNNNNNN NNNNNNNNNN NNNNNNNNNN
     4861 NNNNNNNNNN NGNNNNNNNN NNNNNNNNNN NNNNNNNNNN NNNNNNNNNN NNNNNNNNNN
     4921 NNNNNNNNNN NNNNNNNNNN NNNNNNNNNN NNNNNNNNNN NNNNNNNNNN NNNNNNNNNN
     4981 NNNNNNNNNN NNNNNNCAGG TGGCACTTTT CGGGGAAATG TGCGCGGAAC CCCTATTTGT
     5041 TTATTTTTCT AAATACATTC AAATATGTAT CCGCTCATGA GACAATAACC CTGATAAATG
     5101 CTTCAATAAT ATTGAAAAAG GAAGAGTCCT GAGGCGGAAA GAACCAGCTG TGGAATGTGT
     5161 GTCAGTTAGG GTGTGGAAAG TCCCCAGGCT CCCCAGCAGG CAGAAGTATG CAAAGCATGC
     5221 ATCTCAATTA GTCAGCAACC AGGTGTGGAA AGTCCCCAGG CTCCCCAGCA GGCAGAAGTA
     5281 TGCAAAGCAT GCATCTCAAT TAGTCAGCAA CCATAGTCCC GCCCCTAACT CCGCCCATCC
     5341 CGCCCCTAAC TCCGCCCAGT TCCGCCCATT CTCCGCCCCA TGGCTGACTA ATTTTTTTTA
     5401 TTTATGCAGA GGCCGAGGCC GCCTCGGCCT CTGAGCTATT CCAGAAGTAG TGAGGAGGCT
     5461 TTTTTGGAGG CCTAGGCTTT TGCAAAGATC GATCAAGAGA CAGGATGAGG ATCGTTTCGC
     5521 ATGATTGAAC AAGATGGATT GCACGCAGGT TCTCCGGCCG CTTGGGTGGA GAGGCTATTC
     5581 GGCTATGACT GGGCACAACA GACAATCGGC TGCTCTGATG CCGCCGTGTT CCGGCTGTCA
     5641 GCGCAGGGGC GCCCGGTTCT TTTTGTCAAG ACCGACCTGT CCGGTGCCCT GAATGAACTG
     5701 CAAGACGAGG CAGCGCGGCT ATCGTGGCTG GCCACGACGG GCGTTCCTTG CGCAGCTGTG
     5761 CTCGACGTTG TCACTGAAGC GGGAAGGGAC TGGCTGCTAT TGGGCGAAGT GCCGGGGCAG
     5821 GATCTCCTGT CATCTCACCT TGCTCCTGCC GAGAAAGTAT CCATCATGGC TGATGCAATG
     5881 CGGCGGCTGC ATACGCTTGA TCCGGCTACC TGCCCATTCG ACCACCAAGC GAAACATCGC
     5941 ATCGAGCGAG CACGTACTCG GATGGAAGCC GGTCTTGTCG ATCAGGATGA TCTGGACGAA
     6001 GAGCATCAGG GGCTCGCGCC AGCCGAACTG TTCGCCAGGC TCAAGGCGAG CATGCCCGAC
     6061 GGCGAGGATC TCGTCGTGAC CCATGGCGAT GCCTGCTTGC CGAATATCAT GGTGGAAAAT
     6121 GGCCGCTTTT CTGGATTCAT CGACTGTGGC CGGCTGGGTG TGGCGGACCG CTATCAGGAC
     6181 ATAGCGTTGG CTACCCGTGA TATTGCTGAA GAGCTTGGCG GCGAATGGGC TGACCGCTTC
     6241 CTCGTGCTTT ACGGTATCGC CGCTCCCGAT TCGCAGCGCA TCGCCTTCTA TCGCCTTCTT
     6301 GACGAGTTCT TCTGAGCGGG ACTCTGGGGT TCGAAATGAC CGACCAAGCG ACGCCCAACC
     6361 TGCCATCACG AGATTTCGAT TCCACCGCCG CCTTCTATGA AAGGTTGGGC TTCGGAATCG
     6421 TTTTCCGGGA CGCCGGCTGG ATGATCCTCC AGCGCGGGGA TCTCATGCTG GAGTTCTTCG
     6481 CCCACCCTAG GGGGAGGCTA ACTGAAACAC GGAAGGAGAC AATACCGGAA GGAACCCGCG
     6541 CTATGACGGC AATAAAAAGA CAGAATAAAA CGCACGGTGT TGGGTCGTTT GTTCATAAAC
     6601 GCGGGGTTCG GTCCCAGGGC TGGCACTCTG TCGATACCCC ACCGAGACCC CATTGGGGCC
     6661 AATACGCCCG CGTTTCTTCC TTTTCCCCAC CCCACCCCCC AAGTTCGGGT GAAGGCCCAG
     6721 GGCTCGCAGC CAACGTCGGG GCGGCAGGCC CTGCCATAGC CTCAGGTTAC TCATATATAC
     6781 TTTAGATTGA TTTAAAACTT CATTTTTAAT TTAAAAGGAT CTAGGTGAAG ATCCTTTTTG
     6841 ATAATCTCAT GACCAAAATC CCTTAACGTG AGTTTTCGTT CCACTGAGCG TCAGACCCCG
     6901 TAGAAAAGAT CAAAGGATCT TCTTGAGATC CTTTTTTTCT GCGCGTAATC TGCTGCTTGC
     6961 AAACAAAAAA ACCACCGCTA CCAGCGGTGG TTTGTTTGCC GGATCAAGAG CTACCAACTC
     7021 TTTTTCCGAA GGTAACTGGC TTCAGCAGAG CGCAGATACC AAATACTGTC CTTCTAGTGT
     7081 AGCCGTAGTT AGGCCACCAC TTCAAGAACT CTGTAGCACC GCCTACATAC CTCGCTCTGC
     7141 TAATCCTGTT ACCAGTGGCT GCTGCCAGTG GCGATAAGTC GTGTCTTACC GGGTTGGACT
     7201 CAAGACGATA GTTACCGGAT AAGGCGCAGC GGTCGGGCTG AACGGGGGGT TCGTGCACAC
     7261 AGCCCAGCTT GGAGCGAACG ACCTACACCG AACTGAGATA CCTACAGCGT GAGCTATGAG
     7321 AAAGCGCCAC GCTTCCCGAA GGGAGAAAGG CGGACAGGTA TCCGGTAAGC GGCAGGGTCG
     7381 GAACAGGAGA GCGCACGAGG GAGCTTCCAG GGGGAAACGC CTGGTATCTT TATAGTCCTG
     7441 TCGGGTTTCG CCACCTCTGA CTTGAGCGTC GATTTTTGTG ATGCTCGTCA GGGGGGCGGA
     7501 GCCTATGGAA AAACGCCAGC AACGCGGCCT TTTTACGGTT CCTGGCCTTT TGCTGGCCTT
     7561 TTGCTCACAT GTTCTTTCCT GCGTTATCCC CTGATTCTGT GGATAACCGT ATTACCGCCA
     7621 TGCAT     
//
