# Supplementary material for: A nano-liquid hub integrating growth and immune-evasion signaling to promote cell survival
Source: bioRxiv preprint, doi:10.1101/2021.12.30.474523, version 5 (2026-03-18)
Supplement: Supplementary data S1 [file 474523_file08.zip › DataS1_DNAfiles/050_pEGFPN1-Halo7-SGx3-Paxillin.gb]

LOCUS       pEGFPN1_Halo7_SG        6653 bp ds-DNA     linear       10-AUG-2019
DEFINITION  .
ACCESSION   
VERSION     
SOURCE      .
  ORGANISM  .
COMMENT     
COMMENT     ApEinfo:methylated:1
FEATURES             Location/Qualifiers
     misc_feature    591..650
                     /label=MCS
                     /ApEinfo_fwdcolor=#ffff66
                     /ApEinfo_revcolor=#ffff66
                     /ApEinfo_graphicformat=arrow_data {{0 1 2 0 0 -1} {} 0}
                     width 5 offset 0
     misc_feature    1696..1696
                     /label=Silent mutation (G63A, R21R)
                     /ApEinfo_fwdcolor=#0f7ffe
                     /ApEinfo_revcolor=green
                     /ApEinfo_graphicformat=arrow_data {{0 1 2 0 0 -1} {} 0}
                     width 5 offset 0
     misc_feature    662..1552
                     /label=Halo7
                     /ApEinfo_fwdcolor=#acf999
                     /ApEinfo_revcolor=#acf999
                     /ApEinfo_graphicformat=arrow_data {{0 1 2 0 0 -1} {} 0}
                     width 5 offset 0
     misc_feature    1..588
                     /label=CMV immediate early promoter
                     /ApEinfo_fwdcolor=#0f7ffe
                     /ApEinfo_revcolor=green
                     /ApEinfo_graphicformat=arrow_data {{0 1 2 0 0 -1} {} 0}
                     width 5 offset 0
     misc_feature    3569..4024
                     /label=f1 single-strand DNA origin
                     /ApEinfo_fwdcolor=cyan
                     /ApEinfo_revcolor=green
                     /ApEinfo_graphicformat=arrow_data {{0 1 2 0 0 -1} {} 0}
                     width 5 offset 0
     misc_feature    3472..3506
                     /label=SV40 early mRNA polyadenylation signal
                     /ApEinfo_fwdcolor=#fc8008
                     /ApEinfo_revcolor=green
                     /ApEinfo_graphicformat=arrow_data {{0 1 2 0 0 -1} {} 0}
                     width 5 offset 0
     misc_feature    4086..4114
                     /label=Bacterial promoterfor expression of KanR gene
                     /ApEinfo_fwdcolor=#6666fe
                     /ApEinfo_revcolor=green
                     /ApEinfo_graphicformat=arrow_data {{0 1 2 0 0 -1} {} 0}
                     width 5 offset 0
     misc_feature    4365..4500
                     /label=SV40 origin of replication
                     /ApEinfo_fwdcolor=#cc66fe
                     /ApEinfo_revcolor=green
                     /ApEinfo_graphicformat=arrow_data {{0 1 2 0 0 -1} {} 0}
                     width 5 offset 0
     misc_feature    4198..4427
                     /label=SV40 early promoter
                     /ApEinfo_fwdcolor=#7ffe07
                     /ApEinfo_revcolor=green
                     /ApEinfo_graphicformat=arrow_data {{0 1 2 0 0 -1} {} 0}
                     width 5 offset 0
     misc_feature    4549..5343
                     /label=Kanamycin/neomycin resistance gene
                     /ApEinfo_fwdcolor=#fc6665
                     /ApEinfo_revcolor=green
                     /ApEinfo_graphicformat=arrow_data {{0 1 2 0 0 -1} {} 0}
                     width 5 offset 0
     misc_feature    5579..5597
                     /label=HSV thymidine kinase polyadenylation signal
                     /ApEinfo_fwdcolor=cyan
                     /ApEinfo_revcolor=green
                     /ApEinfo_graphicformat=arrow_data {{0 1 2 0 0 -1} {} 0}
                     width 5 offset 0
     misc_feature    5928..6570
                     /label=pUC plasmid replication origin
                     /ApEinfo_fwdcolor=cyan
                     /ApEinfo_revcolor=green
                     /ApEinfo_graphicformat=arrow_data {{0 1 2 0 0 -1} {} 0}
                     width 5 offset 0
     misc_feature    659..661
                     /label=Kozack
                     /ApEinfo_fwdcolor=#839dff
                     /ApEinfo_revcolor=#839dff
                     /ApEinfo_graphicformat=arrow_data {{0 1 2 0 0 -1} {} 0}
                     width 5 offset 0
     misc_feature    1553..1627
                     /label=SGX3
                     /ApEinfo_fwdcolor=#aefcff
                     /ApEinfo_revcolor=#aefcff
                     /ApEinfo_graphicformat=arrow_data {{0 1 2 0 0 -1} {} 0}
                     width 5 offset 0
     misc_feature    1634..3307
                     /label=human Paxillin alpha (NM_002859.3)
                     /ApEinfo_fwdcolor=#ffa3b6
                     /ApEinfo_revcolor=#ffa3b6
                     /ApEinfo_graphicformat=arrow_data {{0 1 2 0 0 -1} {} 0}
                     width 5 offset 0
ORIGIN
        1 TAGTTATTAA TAGTAATCAA TTACGGGGTC ATTAGTTCAT AGCCCATATA TGGAGTTCCG
       61 CGTTACATAA CTTACGGTAA ATGGCCCGCC TGGCTGACCG CCCAACGACC CCCGCCCATT
      121 GACGTCAATA ATGACGTATG TTCCCATAGT AACGCCAATA GGGACTTTCC ATTGACGTCA
      181 ATGGGTGGAG TATTTACGGT AAACTGCCCA CTTGGCAGTA CATCAAGTGT ATCATATGCC
      241 AAGTACGCCC CCTATTGACG TCAATGACGG TAAATGGCCC GCCTGGCATT ATGCCCAGTA
      301 CATGACCTTA TGGGACTTTC CTACTTGGCA GTACATCTAC GTATTAGTCA TCGCTATTAC
      361 CATGGTGATG CGGTTTTGGC AGTACATCAA TGGGCGTGGA TAGCGGTTTG ACTCACGGGG
      421 ATTTCCAAGT CTCCACCCCA TTGACGTCAA TGGGAGTTTG TTTTGGCACC AAAATCAACG
      481 GGACTTTCCA AAATGTCGTA ACAACTCCGC CCCATTGACG CAAATGGGCG GTAGGCGTGT
      541 ACGGTGGGAG GTCTATATAA GCAGAGCTGG TTTAGTGAAC CGTCAGATCC GCTAGCGCTA
      601 CCGGACTCAG ATCTCGAGCT CAAGCTTCGA ATTCTGCAGT CGACGGTACC GGCGCGCCAG
      661 CATGGCAGAA ATCGGTACTG GCTTTCCATT CGACCCCCAT TATGTGGAAG TCCTGGGCGA
      721 GCGCATGCAC TACGTCGATG TTGGTCCGCG CGATGGCACC CCTGTGCTGT TCCTGCACGG
      781 TAACCCGACC TCCTCCTACG TGTGGCGCAA CATCATCCCG CATGTTGCAC CGACCCATCG
      841 CTGCATTGCT CCAGACCTGA TCGGTATGGG CAAATCCGAC AAACCAGACC TGGGTTATTT
      901 CTTCGACGAC CACGTCCGCT TCATGGATGC CTTCATCGAA GCCCTGGGTC TGGAAGAGGT
      961 CGTCCTGGTC ATTCACGACT GGGGCTCCGC TCTGGGTTTC CACTGGGCCA AGCGCAATCC
     1021 AGAGCGCGTC AAAGGTATTG CATTTATGGA GTTCATCCGC CCTATCCCGA CCTGGGACGA
     1081 ATGGCCAGAA TTTGCCCGCG AGACCTTCCA GGCCTTCCGC ACCACCGACG TCGGCCGCAA
     1141 GCTGATCATC GATCAGAACG TTTTTATCGA GGGTACGCTG CCGATGGGTG TCGTCCGCCC
     1201 GCTGACTGAA GTCGAGATGG ACCATTACCG CGAGCCGTTC CTGAATCCTG TTGACCGCGA
     1261 GCCACTGTGG CGCTTCCCAA ACGAGCTGCC AATCGCCGGT GAGCCAGCGA ACATCGTCGC
     1321 GCTGGTCGAA GAATACATGG ACTGGCTGCA CCAGTCCCCT GTCCCGAAGC TGCTGTTCTG
     1381 GGGCACCCCA GGCGTTCTGA TCCCACCGGC CGAAGCCGCT CGCCTGGCCA AAAGCCTGCC
     1441 TAACTGCAAG GCTGTGGACA TCGGCCCGGG TCTGAATCTG CTGCAAGAAG ACAACCCGGA
     1501 CCTGATCGGC AGCGAGATCG CGCGCTGGCT GTCGACGCTC GAGATTTCCG GCTCCGGACT
     1561 CAGATCTCGA GCTCAAGCTT CGTCAGGAGG CGGTGGCTCA GGAGGCGGTG GCTCAGGAGG
     1621 CGGTGGCACT AGTATGGACG ACCTCGACGC CCTGCTGGCG GACTTGGAGT CTACCACCTC
     1681 CCACATCTCC AAACGACCTG TGTTCTTGTC GGAGGAGACC CCCTACTCAT ACCCAACTGG
     1741 AAACCACACA TACCAGGAGA TTGCCGTGCC ACCCCCCGTC CCCCCACCCC CGTCCAGCGA
     1801 GGCCCTCAAT GGCACAATCC TTGACCCCTT AGACCAGTGG CAGCCCAGCG GCTCCCGATT
     1861 CATCCACCAG CAGCCTCAGT CCTCATCACC TGTGTACGGC TCCAGTGCCA AAACTTCCAG
     1921 TGTCTCCAAC CCTCAGGACA GTGTTGGCTC TCCGTGCTCC CGAGTGGGTG AGGAGGAGCA
     1981 CGTCTACAGC TTCCCCAACA AGCAGAAATC AGCTGAGCCT TCACCCACCG TAATGAGCAC
     2041 GTCCCTGGGC AGCAACCTTT CTGAACTCGA CCGCCTGCTG CTGGAACTGA ACGCTGTACA
     2101 GCATAACCCG CCAGGCTTCC CTGCAGATGA GGCCAACTCA AGCCCCCCGC TTCCTGGGGC
     2161 CCTGAGCCCC CTCTATGGTG TCCCAGAGAC TAACAGCCCC TTGGGAGGCA AAGCTGGGCC
     2221 CCTGACGAAA GAGAAGCCTA AGCGGAATGG GGGCCGGGGC CTGGAGGACG TGCGGCCCAG
     2281 TGTGGAGAGT CTCTTGGATG AACTGGAGAG CTCCGTGCCC AGCCCCGTCC CTGCCATCAC
     2341 TGTGAACCAG GGCGAGATGA GCAGCCCGCA GCGCGTCACC TCCACCCAAC AGCAGACACG
     2401 CATCTCGGCC TCCTCTGCCA CCAGGGAGCT GGACGAGCTG ATGGCTTCGC TGTCGGATTT
     2461 CAAGTTCATG GCCCAGGGGA AGACAGGGAG CAGCTCACCC CCTGGGGGGC CCCCGAAGCC
     2521 CGGGAGCCAG CTGGACAGCA TGCTGGGGAG CCTGCAGTCT GACCTGAACA AGCTGGGGGT
     2581 CGCCACAGTC GCCAAAGGAG TCTGCGGGGC CTGCAAGAAG CCCATCGCCG GGCAGGTTGT
     2641 GACCGCCATG GGGAAGACGT GGCACCCCGA GCACTTCGTC TGCACCCACT GCCAGGAGGA
     2701 GATCGGATCC CGGAACTTCT TCGAGCGGGA TGGACAGCCC TACTGTGAAA AGGACTACCA
     2761 CAACCTCTTC TCCCCGCGCT GCTACTACTG CAACGGCCCC ATCCTGGATA AAGTGGTGAC
     2821 AGCCCTTGAC CGGACGTGGC ACCCTGAACA CTTCTTCTGT GCACAGTGTG GAGCCTTCTT
     2881 TGGTCCCGAA GGGTTCCACG AGAAGGACGG CAAGGCCTAC TGTCGCAAGG ACTACTTCGA
     2941 CATGTTCGCA CCCAAGTGTG GCGGCTGCGC CCGGGCCATC CTGGAGAACT ATATCTCAGC
     3001 CCTCAACACG CTGTGGCATC CTGAGTGCTT TGTGTGCCGG GAATGCTTCA CGCCATTCGT
     3061 GAACGGCAGC TTCTTCGAGC ACGACGGGCA GCCCTACTGT GAGGTGCACT ACCACGAGCG
     3121 GCGCGGCTCG CTGTGTTCTG GCTGCCAGAA GCCCATCACC GGCCGCTGCA TCACCGCCAT
     3181 GGCCAAGAAG TTCCACCCCG AGCACTTCGT CTGTGCCTTC TGCCTCAAGC AGCTCAACAA
     3241 GGGCACCTTC AAGGAGCAGA ACGACAAGCC TTACTGTCAG AACTGCTTCC TCAAGCTCTT
     3301 CTGCTAGGAT ATCTCTAGAG CGGCCGCGAC TCTAGATCAT AATCAGCCAT ACCACATTTG
     3361 TAGAGGTTTT ACTTGCTTTA AAAAACCTCC CACACCTCCC CCTGAACCTG AAACATAAAA
     3421 TGAATGCAAT TGTTGTTGTT AACTTGTTTA TTGCAGCTTA TAATGGTTAC AAATAAAGCA
     3481 ATAGCATCAC AAATTTCACA AATAAAGCAT TTTTTTCACT GCATTCTAGT TGTGGTTTGT
     3541 CCAAACTCAT CAATGTATCT TAAGGCGTAA ATTGTAAGCG TTAATATTTT GTTAAAATTC
     3601 GCGTTAAATT TTTGTTAAAT CAGCTCATTT TTTAACCAAT AGGCCGAAAT CGGCAAAATC
     3661 CCTTATAAAT CAAAAGAATA GACCGAGATA GGGTTGAGTG TTGTTCCAGT TTGGAACAAG
     3721 AGTCCACTAT TAAAGAACGT GGACTCCAAC GTCAAAGGNN NNNNNNNNNN NNNNNNNNNN
     3781 NNNNNNNNNN NNNNNNNNNN NNNNNNNTNN NNNNNNNNNN NNNNNNNNNN NNNNNNNNNN
     3841 NNNNNNNNNN NNNNNNNNNN NNNNNNNNNN NNNNNNNNNN NNNNNNNNNN NNNNNNNNNG
     3901 NNNNNNNNNN NNNNNNNNNN NNNNNNNNNN NNNNNNNNNN NNNNNNNNNN NNNNNNNNNN
     3961 NNNNNNNNNN NNNNNNNNNN NNNNNNNNNN NNNNNNNNNN NNNNNNNNNN NNNNNNNNNN
     4021 NNNNCAGGTG GCACTTTTCG GGGAAATGTG CGCGGAACCC CTATTTGTTT ATTTTTCTAA
     4081 ATACATTCAA ATATGTATCC GCTCATGAGA CAATAACCCT GATAAATGCT TCAATAATAT
     4141 TGAAAAAGGA AGAGTCCTGA GGCGGAAAGA ACCAGCTGTG GAATGTGTGT CAGTTAGGGT
     4201 GTGGAAAGTC CCCAGGCTCC CCAGCAGGCA GAAGTATGCA AAGCATGCAT CTCAATTAGT
     4261 CAGCAACCAG GTGTGGAAAG TCCCCAGGCT CCCCAGCAGG CAGAAGTATG CAAAGCATGC
     4321 ATCTCAATTA GTCAGCAACC ATAGTCCCGC CCCTAACTCC GCCCATCCCG CCCCTAACTC
     4381 CGCCCAGTTC CGCCCATTCT CCGCCCCATG GCTGACTAAT TTTTTTTATT TATGCAGAGG
     4441 CCGAGGCCGC CTCGGCCTCT GAGCTATTCC AGAAGTAGTG AGGAGGCTTT TTTGGAGGCC
     4501 TAGGCTTTTG CAAAGATCGA TCAAGAGACA GGATGAGGAT CGTTTCGCAT GATTGAACAA
     4561 GATGGATTGC ACGCAGGTTC TCCGGCCGCT TGGGTGGAGA GGCTATTCGG CTATGACTGG
     4621 GCACAACAGA CAATCGGCTG CTCTGATGCC GCCGTGTTCC GGCTGTCAGC GCAGGGGCGC
     4681 CCGGTTCTTT TTGTCAAGAC CGACCTGTCC GGTGCCCTGA ATGAACTGCA AGACGAGGCA
     4741 GCGCGGCTAT CGTGGCTGGC CACGACGGGC GTTCCTTGCG CAGCTGTGCT CGACGTTGTC
     4801 ACTGAAGCGG GAAGGGACTG GCTGCTATTG GGCGAAGTGC CGGGGCAGGA TCTCCTGTCA
     4861 TCTCACCTTG CTCCTGCCGA GAAAGTATCC ATCATGGCTG ATGCAATGCG GCGGCTGCAT
     4921 ACGCTTGATC CGGCTACCTG CCCATTCGAC CACCAAGCGA AACATCGCAT CGAGCGAGCA
     4981 CGTACTCGGA TGGAAGCCGG TCTTGTCGAT CAGGATGATC TGGACGAAGA GCATCAGGGG
     5041 CTCGCGCCAG CCGAACTGTT CGCCAGGCTC AAGGCGAGCA TGCCCGACGG CGAGGATCTC
     5101 GTCGTGACCC ATGGCGATGC CTGCTTGCCG AATATCATGG TGGAAAATGG CCGCTTTTCT
     5161 GGATTCATCG ACTGTGGCCG GCTGGGTGTG GCGGACCGCT ATCAGGACAT AGCGTTGGCT
     5221 ACCCGTGATA TTGCTGAAGA GCTTGGCGGC GAATGGGCTG ACCGCTTCCT CGTGCTTTAC
     5281 GGTATCGCCG CTCCCGATTC GCAGCGCATC GCCTTCTATC GCCTTCTTGA CGAGTTCTTC
     5341 TGAGCGGGAC TCTGGGGTTC GAAATGACCG ACCAAGCGAC GCCCAACCTG CCATCACGAG
     5401 ATTTCGATTC CACCGCCGCC TTCTATGAAA GGTTGGGCTT CGGAATCGTT TTCCGGGACG
     5461 CCGGCTGGAT GATCCTCCAG CGCGGGGATC TCATGCTGGA GTTCTTCGCC CACCCTAGGG
     5521 GGAGGCTAAC TGAAACACGG AAGGAGACAA TACCGGAAGG AACCCGCGCT ATGACGGCAA
     5581 TAAAAAGACA GAATAAAACG CACGGTGTTG GGTCGTTTGT TCATAAACGC GGGGTTCGGT
     5641 CCCAGGGCTG GCACTCTGTC GATACCCCAC CGAGACCCCA TTGGGGCCAA TACGCCCGCG
     5701 TTTCTTCCTT TTCCCCACCC CACCCCCCAA GTTCGGGTGA AGGCCCAGGG CTCGCAGCCA
     5761 ACGTCGGGGC GGCAGGCCCT GCCATAGCCT CAGGTTACTC ATATATACTT TAGATTGATT
     5821 TAAAACTTCA TTTTTAATTT AAAAGGATCT AGGTGAAGAT CCTTTTTGAT AATCTCATGA
     5881 CCAAAATCCC TTAACGTGAG TTTTCGTTCC ACTGAGCGTC AGACCCCGTA GAAAAGATCA
     5941 AAGGATCTTC TTGAGATCCT TTTTTTCTGC GCGTAATCTG CTGCTTGCAA ACAAAAAAAC
     6001 CACCGCTACC AGCGGTGGTT TGTTTGCCGG ATCAAGAGCT ACCAACTCTT TTTCCGAAGG
     6061 TAACTGGCTT CAGCAGAGCG CAGATACCAA ATACTGTCCT TCTAGTGTAG CCGTAGTTAG
     6121 GCCACCACTT CAAGAACTCT GTAGCACCGC CTACATACCT CGCTCTGCTA ATCCTGTTAC
     6181 CAGTGGCTGC TGCCAGTGGC GATAAGTCGT GTCTTACCGG GTTGGACTCA AGACGATAGT
     6241 TACCGGATAA GGCGCAGCGG TCGGGCTGAA CGGGGGGTTC GTGCACACAG CCCAGCTTGG
     6301 AGCGAACGAC CTACACCGAA CTGAGATACC TACAGCGTGA GCTATGAGAA AGCGCCACGC
     6361 TTCCCGAAGG GAGAAAGGCG GACAGGTATC CGGTAAGCGG CAGGGTCGGA ACAGGAGAGC
     6421 GCACGAGGGA GCTTCCAGGG GGAAACGCCT GGTATCTTTA TAGTCCTGTC GGGTTTCGCC
     6481 ACCTCTGACT TGAGCGTCGA TTTTTGTGAT GCTCGTCAGG GGGGCGGAGC CTATGGAAAA
     6541 ACGCCAGCAA CGCGGCCTTT TTACGGTTCC TGGCCTTTTG CTGGCCTTTT GCTCACATGT
     6601 TCTTTCCTGC GTTATCCCCT GATTCTGTGG ATAACCGTAT TACCGCCATG CAT
//
