# Supplementary material for: A nano-liquid hub integrating growth and immune-evasion signaling to promote cell survival
Source: bioRxiv preprint, doi:10.1101/2021.12.30.474523, version 5 (2026-03-18)
Supplement: Supplementary data S1 [file 474523_file08.zip › DataS1_DNAfiles/051_pEGFPN1-Halo7-SGx3-Vinculin.gb]

LOCUS       pEGFPN1_Halo7_SG        8168 bp ds-DNA     linear       24-AUG-2020
DEFINITION  .
ACCESSION   
VERSION     
SOURCE      .
  ORGANISM  .
COMMENT     
COMMENT     ApEinfo:methylated:1
FEATURES             Location/Qualifiers
     misc_feature    591..634
                     /label=MCS
                     /ApEinfo_fwdcolor=#ffff66
                     /ApEinfo_revcolor=#ffff66
                     /ApEinfo_graphicformat=arrow_data {{0 1 2 0 0 -1} {} 0}
                     width 5 offset 0
     misc_feature    1553..1627
                     /label=SGX3
                     /ApEinfo_fwdcolor=#aefcff
                     /ApEinfo_revcolor=#aefcff
                     /ApEinfo_graphicformat=arrow_data {{0 1 2 0 0 -1} {} 0}
                     width 5 offset 0
     misc_feature    1634..4834
                     /label=human Vinculin (NM_003373.3)
                     /ApEinfo_fwdcolor=#ffa3b6
                     /ApEinfo_revcolor=#ffa3b6
                     /ApEinfo_graphicformat=arrow_data {{0 1 2 0 0 -1} {} 0}
                     width 5 offset 0
     misc_feature    662..1552
                     /label=Halo7
                     /ApEinfo_fwdcolor=#acf999
                     /ApEinfo_revcolor=#acf999
                     /ApEinfo_graphicformat=arrow_data {{0 1 2 0 0 -1} {} 0}
                     width 5 offset 0
     misc_feature    1..588
                     /label=CMV immediate early promoter
                     /ApEinfo_fwdcolor=#0f7ffe
                     /ApEinfo_revcolor=green
                     /ApEinfo_graphicformat=arrow_data {{0 1 2 0 0 -1} {} 0}
                     width 5 offset 0
     misc_feature    5084..5539
                     /label=f1 single-strand DNA origin
                     /ApEinfo_fwdcolor=cyan
                     /ApEinfo_revcolor=green
                     /ApEinfo_graphicformat=arrow_data {{0 1 2 0 0 -1} {} 0}
                     width 5 offset 0
     misc_feature    4987..5021
                     /label=SV40 early mRNA polyadenylation signal
                     /ApEinfo_fwdcolor=#fc8008
                     /ApEinfo_revcolor=green
                     /ApEinfo_graphicformat=arrow_data {{0 1 2 0 0 -1} {} 0}
                     width 5 offset 0
     misc_feature    5601..5629
                     /label=Bacterial promoterfor expression of KanR gene
                     /ApEinfo_fwdcolor=#6666fe
                     /ApEinfo_revcolor=green
                     /ApEinfo_graphicformat=arrow_data {{0 1 2 0 0 -1} {} 0}
                     width 5 offset 0
     misc_feature    5880..6015
                     /label=SV40 origin of replication
                     /ApEinfo_fwdcolor=#cc66fe
                     /ApEinfo_revcolor=green
                     /ApEinfo_graphicformat=arrow_data {{0 1 2 0 0 -1} {} 0}
                     width 5 offset 0
     misc_feature    5713..5942
                     /label=SV40 early promoter
                     /ApEinfo_fwdcolor=#7ffe07
                     /ApEinfo_revcolor=green
                     /ApEinfo_graphicformat=arrow_data {{0 1 2 0 0 -1} {} 0}
                     width 5 offset 0
     misc_feature    6064..6858
                     /label=Kanamycin/neomycin resistance gene
                     /ApEinfo_fwdcolor=#fc6665
                     /ApEinfo_revcolor=green
                     /ApEinfo_graphicformat=arrow_data {{0 1 2 0 0 -1} {} 0}
                     width 5 offset 0
     misc_feature    7094..7112
                     /label=HSV thymidine kinase polyadenylation signal
                     /ApEinfo_fwdcolor=cyan
                     /ApEinfo_revcolor=green
                     /ApEinfo_graphicformat=arrow_data {{0 1 2 0 0 -1} {} 0}
                     width 5 offset 0
     misc_feature    7443..8085
                     /label=pUC plasmid replication origin
                     /ApEinfo_fwdcolor=cyan
                     /ApEinfo_revcolor=green
                     /ApEinfo_graphicformat=arrow_data {{0 1 2 0 0 -1} {} 0}
                     width 5 offset 0
ORIGIN
        1 TAGTTATTAA TAGTAATCAA TTACGGGGTC ATTAGTTCAT AGCCCATATA TGGAGTTCCG
       61 CGTTACATAA CTTACGGTAA ATGGCCCGCC TGGCTGACCG CCCAACGACC CCCGCCCATT
      121 GACGTCAATA ATGACGTATG TTCCCATAGT AACGCCAATA GGGACTTTCC ATTGACGTCA
      181 ATGGGTGGAG TATTTACGGT AAACTGCCCA CTTGGCAGTA CATCAAGTGT ATCATATGCC
      241 AAGTACGCCC CCTATTGACG TCAATGACGG TAAATGGCCC GCCTGGCATT ATGCCCAGTA
      301 CATGACCTTA TGGGACTTTC CTACTTGGCA GTACATCTAC GTATTAGTCA TCGCTATTAC
      361 CATGGTGATG CGGTTTTGGC AGTACATCAA TGGGCGTGGA TAGCGGTTTG ACTCACGGGG
      421 ATTTCCAAGT CTCCACCCCA TTGACGTCAA TGGGAGTTTG TTTTGGCACC AAAATCAACG
      481 GGACTTTCCA AAATGTCGTA ACAACTCCGC CCCATTGACG CAAATGGGCG GTAGGCGTGT
      541 ACGGTGGGAG GTCTATATAA GCAGAGCTGG TTTAGTGAAC CGTCAGATCC GCTAGCGCTA
      601 CCGGACTCAG ATCTCGAGCT CAAGCTTCGA ATTCTGCAGT CGACGGTACC GGCGCGCCAG
      661 CATGGCAGAA ATCGGTACTG GCTTTCCATT CGACCCCCAT TATGTGGAAG TCCTGGGCGA
      721 GCGCATGCAC TACGTCGATG TTGGTCCGCG CGATGGCACC CCTGTGCTGT TCCTGCACGG
      781 TAACCCGACC TCCTCCTACG TGTGGCGCAA CATCATCCCG CATGTTGCAC CGACCCATCG
      841 CTGCATTGCT CCAGACCTGA TCGGTATGGG CAAATCCGAC AAACCAGACC TGGGTTATTT
      901 CTTCGACGAC CACGTCCGCT TCATGGATGC CTTCATCGAA GCCCTGGGTC TGGAAGAGGT
      961 CGTCCTGGTC ATTCACGACT GGGGCTCCGC TCTGGGTTTC CACTGGGCCA AGCGCAATCC
     1021 AGAGCGCGTC AAAGGTATTG CATTTATGGA GTTCATCCGC CCTATCCCGA CCTGGGACGA
     1081 ATGGCCAGAA TTTGCCCGCG AGACCTTCCA GGCCTTCCGC ACCACCGACG TCGGCCGCAA
     1141 GCTGATCATC GATCAGAACG TTTTTATCGA GGGTACGCTG CCGATGGGTG TCGTCCGCCC
     1201 GCTGACTGAA GTCGAGATGG ACCATTACCG CGAGCCGTTC CTGAATCCTG TTGACCGCGA
     1261 GCCACTGTGG CGCTTCCCAA ACGAGCTGCC AATCGCCGGT GAGCCAGCGA ACATCGTCGC
     1321 GCTGGTCGAA GAATACATGG ACTGGCTGCA CCAGTCCCCT GTCCCGAAGC TGCTGTTCTG
     1381 GGGCACCCCA GGCGTTCTGA TCCCACCGGC CGAAGCCGCT CGCCTGGCCA AAAGCCTGCC
     1441 TAACTGCAAG GCTGTGGACA TCGGCCCGGG TCTGAATCTG CTGCAAGAAG ACAACCCGGA
     1501 CCTGATCGGC AGCGAGATCG CGCGCTGGCT GTCGACGCTC GAGATTTCCG GCTCCGGACT
     1561 CAGATCTCGA GCTCAAGCTT CGTCAGGAGG CGGTGGCTCA GGAGGCGGTG GCTCAGGAGG
     1621 CGGTGGCACT AGTATGCCAG TGTTTCATAC GCGCACGATC GAGAGCATCC TGGAGCCGGT
     1681 GGCACAGCAG ATCTCCCACC TGGTGATAAT GCACGAGGAG GGCGAGGTGG ACGGCAAAGC
     1741 CATTCCTGAC CTCACCGCGC CCGTGGCCGC CGTGCAGGCG GCCGTCAGCA ACCTCGTCCG
     1801 GGTTGGAAAA GAGACTGTTC AAACCACTGA GGATCAGATT TTGAAGAGAG ATATGCCACC
     1861 AGCATTTATT AAGGTTGAGA ATGCTTGCAC CAAGCTTGTC CAGGCAGCTC AGATGCTTCA
     1921 GTCAGACCCT TACTCAGTGC CTGCTCGAGA TTATCTAATT GATGGGTCAA GGGGCATCCT
     1981 CTCTGGAACA TCAGACCTGC TCCTTACCTT CGATGAGGCT GAGGTCCGTA AAATTATTAG
     2041 AGTTTGCAAA GGAATTTTGG AATATCTTAC AGTGGCAGAG GTGGTGGAGA CTATGGAAGA
     2101 TTTGGTCACT TACACAAAGA ATCTTGGGCC AGGAATGACT AAGATGGCCA AGATGATTGA
     2161 CGAGAGACAG CAGGAGCTCA CTCACCAGGA GCACCGAGTG ATGTTGGTGA ACTCGATGAA
     2221 CACCGTGAAA GAGTTGCTGC CAGTTCTCAT TTCAGCTATG AAGATTTTTG TAACAACTAA
     2281 AAACTCAAAA AACCAAGGCA TAGAGGAAGC TTTAAAAAAT CGCAATTTTA CTGTAGAAAA
     2341 AATGAGTGCT GAAATTAATG AGATAATTCG TGTGTTACAA CTCACCTCTT GGGATGAAGA
     2401 TGCCTGGGCC AGCAAGGACA CTGAAGCCAT GAAGAGAGCA TTGGCCTCCA TAGACTCCAA
     2461 ACTGAACCAG GCCAAAGGTT GGCTCCGTGA CCCTAGTGCC TCCCCAGGGG ATGCTGGTGA
     2521 GCAGGCCATC AGACAGATCT TAGATGAAGC TGGAAAAGTT GGTGAACTCT GTGCAGGCAA
     2581 AGAACGCAGG GAGATTCTGG GAACTTGCAA AATGCTAGGG CAGATGACTG ATCAAGTGGC
     2641 TGACCTCCGT GCCAGAGGAC AAGGATCCTC ACCGGTGGCC ATGCAGAAAG CTCAGCAGGT
     2701 ATCTCAGGGT CTGGATGTGC TCACAGCAAA AGTGGAAAAT GCAGCTCGCA AGCTGGAAGC
     2761 CATGACCAAC TCAAAGCAGA GCATTGCAAA GAAGATCGAT GCTGCTCAGA ACTGGCTTGC
     2821 AGATCCAAAT GGTGGACCGG AAGGAGAAGA GCAGATTCGA GGTGCTTTGG CTGAAGCTCG
     2881 GAAAATAGCA GAATTATGTG ATGATCCTAA AGAAAGAGAT GACATTCTAC GTTCCCTTGG
     2941 GGAAATATCT GCTCTGACTT CTAAATTAGC AGATCTACGA AGACAGGGGA AAGGAGATTC
     3001 TCCAGAGGCT CGAGCCTTGG CCAAACAGGT GGCCACGGCC CTGCAGAACC TGCAGACCAA
     3061 AACCAACCGG GCTGTGGCCA ACAGCAGACC GGCCAAAGCA GCTGTACACC TTGAGGGCAA
     3121 GATTGAGCAA GCACAGCGGT GGATTGATAA TCCCACAGTG GATGACCGTG GAGTCGGTCA
     3181 GGCTGCCATC CGGGGGCTTG TGGCCGAAGG GCATCGTCTG GCTAATGTTA TGATGGGGCC
     3241 TTATCGGCAA GATCTTCTCG CCAAGTGTGA CCGAGTGGAC CAGCTGACAG CCCAGCTGGC
     3301 TGACCTGGCT GCCAGAGGGG AAGGGGAGAG TCCTCAGGCA CGAGCACTTG CATCTCAGCT
     3361 CCAAGACTCC TTAAAGGATC TAAAAGCTCG GATGCAGGAG GCCATGACTC AGGAAGTGTC
     3421 AGATGTTTTC AGCGATACCA CAACTCCCAT CAAGCTGTTG GCAGTGGCAG CCACGGCGCC
     3481 TCCTGATGCG CCTAACAGGG AAGAGGTATT TGATGAGAGG GCAGCTAACT TTGAAAACCA
     3541 TTCAGGAAAG CTTGGTGCTA CGGCCGAGAA GGCGGCTGCG GTTGGTACTG CTAATAAATC
     3601 AACAGTGGAA GGCATTCAGG CCTCAGTGAA GACGGCCCGA GAACTCACAC CCCAGGTGGT
     3661 CTCGGCTGCT CGTATCTTAC TTAGGAACCC TGGAAATCAA GCTGCTTATG AACATTTTGA
     3721 GACCATGAAG AACCAGTGGA TCGATAATGT TGAAAAAATG ACAGGGCTGG TGGACGAAGC
     3781 CATTGATACC AAATCTCTGT TGGATGCTTC AGAAGAAGCA ATTAAAAAAG ACCTGGACAA
     3841 GTGCAAGGTA GCTATGGCCA ACATTCAGCC TCAGATGCTG GTTGCTGGGG CAACCAGTAT
     3901 TGCTCGTCGG GCCAACCGGA TCCTGCTGGT GGCTAAGAGG GAGGTGGAGA ATTCCGAGGA
     3961 TCCCAAGTTC CGTGAGGCTG TGAAAGCTGC CTCTGATGAA TTGAGCAAAA CCATCTCCCC
     4021 GATGGTGATG GATGCAAAAG CTGTGGCTGG AAACATTTCC GACCCTGGAC TGCAAAAGAG
     4081 CTTCCTGGAC TCAGGATATC GGATCCTGGG AGCTGTGGCC AAGGTCAGAG AAGCCTTCCA
     4141 ACCTCAGGAG CCTGACTTCC CGCCGCCTCC ACCAGACCTT GAACAACTCC GACTAACAGA
     4201 TGAGCTTGCT CCTCCCAAAC CACCTCTGCC TGAAGGTGAG GTCCCTCCAC CTAGGCCTCC
     4261 ACCACCAGAG GAAAAGGATG AAGAGTTCCC TGAGCAGAAG GCCGGGGAGG TGATTAACCA
     4321 GCCAATGATG ATGGCTGCCA GACAGCTCCA TGATGAAGCT CGCAAATGGT CCAGCAAGGG
     4381 CAATGACATC ATTGCAGCAG CCAAGCGCAT GGCTCTGCTG ATGGCTGAGA TGTCTCGGCT
     4441 GGTAAGAGGG GGCAGTGGTA CCAAGCGGGC ACTCATTCAG TGTGCCAAGG ACATCGCCAA
     4501 GGCCTCAGAT GAGGTGACTC GGTTGGCCAA GGAGGTTGCC AAGCAGTGCA CAGATAAACG
     4561 GATTAGAACC AACCTCTTAC AGGTATGTGA GCGAATCCCA ACCATAAGCA CCCAGCTCAA
     4621 AATCCTGTCC ACAGTGAAGG CCACCATGCT GGGCCGGACC AACATCAGTG ATGAGGAGTC
     4681 TGAGCAGGCC ACAGAGATGC TGGTTCACAA TGCCCAGAAC CTCATGCAGT CTGTGAAGGA
     4741 GACTGTGCGG GAAGCTGAAG CTGCTTCAAT CAAAATTCGA ACAGATGCTG GATTTACACT
     4801 GCGCTGGGTT AGAAAGACTC CCTGGTACCA GTAGGCGGCC GCGACTCTAG ATCATAATCA
     4861 GCCATACCAC ATTTGTAGAG GTTTTACTTG CTTTAAAAAA CCTCCCACAC CTCCCCCTGA
     4921 ACCTGAAACA TAAAATGAAT GCAATTGTTG TTGTTAACTT GTTTATTGCA GCTTATAATG
     4981 GTTACAAATA AAGCAATAGC ATCACAAATT TCACAAATAA AGCATTTTTT TCACTGCATT
     5041 CTAGTTGTGG TTTGTCCAAA CTCATCAATG TATCTTAAGG CGTAAATTGT AAGCGTTAAT
     5101 ATTTTGTTAA AATTCGCGTT AAATTTTTGT TAAATCAGCT CATTTTTTAA CCAATAGGCC
     5161 GAAATCGGCA AAATCCCTTA TAAATCAAAA GAATAGACCG AGATAGGGTT GAGTGTTGTT
     5221 CCAGTTTGGA ACAAGAGTCC ACTATTAAAG AACGTGGACT CCAACGTCAA AGGNNNNNNN
     5281 NNNNNNNNNN NNNNNNNNNN NNNNNNNNNN NNNNNNNNNN NNTNNNNNNN NNNNNNNNNN
     5341 NNNNNNNNNN NNNNNNNNNN NNNNNNNNNN NNNNNNNNNN NNNNNNNNNN NNNNNNNNNN
     5401 NNNNNNNNNN NNNNGNNNNN NNNNNNNNNN NNNNNNNNNN NNNNNNNNNN NNNNNNNNNN
     5461 NNNNNNNNNN NNNNNNNNNN NNNNNNNNNN NNNNNNNNNN NNNNNNNNNN NNNNNNNNNN
     5521 NNNNNNNNNN NNNNNNNNNC AGGTGGCACT TTTCGGGGAA ATGTGCGCGG AACCCCTATT
     5581 TGTTTATTTT TCTAAATACA TTCAAATATG TATCCGCTCA TGAGACAATA ACCCTGATAA
     5641 ATGCTTCAAT AATATTGAAA AAGGAAGAGT CCTGAGGCGG AAAGAACCAG CTGTGGAATG
     5701 TGTGTCAGTT AGGGTGTGGA AAGTCCCCAG GCTCCCCAGC AGGCAGAAGT ATGCAAAGCA
     5761 TGCATCTCAA TTAGTCAGCA ACCAGGTGTG GAAAGTCCCC AGGCTCCCCA GCAGGCAGAA
     5821 GTATGCAAAG CATGCATCTC AATTAGTCAG CAACCATAGT CCCGCCCCTA ACTCCGCCCA
     5881 TCCCGCCCCT AACTCCGCCC AGTTCCGCCC ATTCTCCGCC CCATGGCTGA CTAATTTTTT
     5941 TTATTTATGC AGAGGCCGAG GCCGCCTCGG CCTCTGAGCT ATTCCAGAAG TAGTGAGGAG
     6001 GCTTTTTTGG AGGCCTAGGC TTTTGCAAAG ATCGATCAAG AGACAGGATG AGGATCGTTT
     6061 CGCATGATTG AACAAGATGG ATTGCACGCA GGTTCTCCGG CCGCTTGGGT GGAGAGGCTA
     6121 TTCGGCTATG ACTGGGCACA ACAGACAATC GGCTGCTCTG ATGCCGCCGT GTTCCGGCTG
     6181 TCAGCGCAGG GGCGCCCGGT TCTTTTTGTC AAGACCGACC TGTCCGGTGC CCTGAATGAA
     6241 CTGCAAGACG AGGCAGCGCG GCTATCGTGG CTGGCCACGA CGGGCGTTCC TTGCGCAGCT
     6301 GTGCTCGACG TTGTCACTGA AGCGGGAAGG GACTGGCTGC TATTGGGCGA AGTGCCGGGG
     6361 CAGGATCTCC TGTCATCTCA CCTTGCTCCT GCCGAGAAAG TATCCATCAT GGCTGATGCA
     6421 ATGCGGCGGC TGCATACGCT TGATCCGGCT ACCTGCCCAT TCGACCACCA AGCGAAACAT
     6481 CGCATCGAGC GAGCACGTAC TCGGATGGAA GCCGGTCTTG TCGATCAGGA TGATCTGGAC
     6541 GAAGAGCATC AGGGGCTCGC GCCAGCCGAA CTGTTCGCCA GGCTCAAGGC GAGCATGCCC
     6601 GACGGCGAGG ATCTCGTCGT GACCCATGGC GATGCCTGCT TGCCGAATAT CATGGTGGAA
     6661 AATGGCCGCT TTTCTGGATT CATCGACTGT GGCCGGCTGG GTGTGGCGGA CCGCTATCAG
     6721 GACATAGCGT TGGCTACCCG TGATATTGCT GAAGAGCTTG GCGGCGAATG GGCTGACCGC
     6781 TTCCTCGTGC TTTACGGTAT CGCCGCTCCC GATTCGCAGC GCATCGCCTT CTATCGCCTT
     6841 CTTGACGAGT TCTTCTGAGC GGGACTCTGG GGTTCGAAAT GACCGACCAA GCGACGCCCA
     6901 ACCTGCCATC ACGAGATTTC GATTCCACCG CCGCCTTCTA TGAAAGGTTG GGCTTCGGAA
     6961 TCGTTTTCCG GGACGCCGGC TGGATGATCC TCCAGCGCGG GGATCTCATG CTGGAGTTCT
     7021 TCGCCCACCC TAGGGGGAGG CTAACTGAAA CACGGAAGGA GACAATACCG GAAGGAACCC
     7081 GCGCTATGAC GGCAATAAAA AGACAGAATA AAACGCACGG TGTTGGGTCG TTTGTTCATA
     7141 AACGCGGGGT TCGGTCCCAG GGCTGGCACT CTGTCGATAC CCCACCGAGA CCCCATTGGG
     7201 GCCAATACGC CCGCGTTTCT TCCTTTTCCC CACCCCACCC CCCAAGTTCG GGTGAAGGCC
     7261 CAGGGCTCGC AGCCAACGTC GGGGCGGCAG GCCCTGCCAT AGCCTCAGGT TACTCATATA
     7321 TACTTTAGAT TGATTTAAAA CTTCATTTTT AATTTAAAAG GATCTAGGTG AAGATCCTTT
     7381 TTGATAATCT CATGACCAAA ATCCCTTAAC GTGAGTTTTC GTTCCACTGA GCGTCAGACC
     7441 CCGTAGAAAA GATCAAAGGA TCTTCTTGAG ATCCTTTTTT TCTGCGCGTA ATCTGCTGCT
     7501 TGCAAACAAA AAAACCACCG CTACCAGCGG TGGTTTGTTT GCCGGATCAA GAGCTACCAA
     7561 CTCTTTTTCC GAAGGTAACT GGCTTCAGCA GAGCGCAGAT ACCAAATACT GTCCTTCTAG
     7621 TGTAGCCGTA GTTAGGCCAC CACTTCAAGA ACTCTGTAGC ACCGCCTACA TACCTCGCTC
     7681 TGCTAATCCT GTTACCAGTG GCTGCTGCCA GTGGCGATAA GTCGTGTCTT ACCGGGTTGG
     7741 ACTCAAGACG ATAGTTACCG GATAAGGCGC AGCGGTCGGG CTGAACGGGG GGTTCGTGCA
     7801 CACAGCCCAG CTTGGAGCGA ACGACCTACA CCGAACTGAG ATACCTACAG CGTGAGCTAT
     7861 GAGAAAGCGC CACGCTTCCC GAAGGGAGAA AGGCGGACAG GTATCCGGTA AGCGGCAGGG
     7921 TCGGAACAGG AGAGCGCACG AGGGAGCTTC CAGGGGGAAA CGCCTGGTAT CTTTATAGTC
     7981 CTGTCGGGTT TCGCCACCTC TGACTTGAGC GTCGATTTTT GTGATGCTCG TCAGGGGGGC
     8041 GGAGCCTATG GAAAAACGCC AGCAACGCGG CCTTTTTACG GTTCCTGGCC TTTTGCTGGC
     8101 CTTTTGCTCA CATGTTCTTT CCTGCGTTAT CCCCTGATTC TGTGGATAAC CGTATTACCG
     8161 CCATGCAT     
//
