# Supplementary material for: A nano-liquid hub integrating growth and immune-evasion signaling to promote cell survival
Source: bioRxiv preprint, doi:10.1101/2021.12.30.474523, version 5 (2026-03-18)
Supplement: Supplementary data S1 [file 474523_file08.zip › DataS1_DNAfiles/052_pEGFPN1-Halo7-SGx3-FAK.gb]

LOCUS       pEGFPN1_Halo7_SG        4200 bp ds-DNA     linear       07-AUG-2020
DEFINITION  .
ACCESSION   
VERSION     
SOURCE      .
  ORGANISM  .
COMMENT     
COMMENT     
COMMENT     ApEinfo:methylated:1
FEATURES             Location/Qualifiers
     misc_feature    909..983
                     /label=SGX3
                     /ApEinfo_fwdcolor=#aefcff
                     /ApEinfo_revcolor=#aefcff
                     /ApEinfo_graphicformat=arrow_data {{0 1 2 0 0 -1} {} 0}
                     width 5 offset 0
     misc_feature    1005..4163
                     /label=mouse FAK (NM_007982.2)
                     /ApEinfo_fwdcolor=#ffa3b6
                     /ApEinfo_revcolor=#ffa3b6
                     /ApEinfo_graphicformat=arrow_data {{0 1 2 0 0 -1} {} 0}
                     width 5 offset 0
     misc_feature    18..908
                     /label=Halo7
                     /ApEinfo_fwdcolor=#acf999
                     /ApEinfo_revcolor=#acf999
                     /ApEinfo_graphicformat=arrow_data {{0 1 2 0 0 -1} {} 0}
                     width 5 offset 0
     misc_feature    1128..1128
                     /label=sequence conflict (T124C, Y42H)
                     /ApEinfo_fwdcolor=#0f7ffe
                     /ApEinfo_revcolor=green
                     /ApEinfo_graphicformat=arrow_data {{0 1 2 0 0 -1} {} 0}
                     width 5 offset 0
ORIGIN
        1 GGTACCGGCG CGCCAGCATG GCAGAAATCG GTACTGGCTT TCCATTCGAC CCCCATTATG
       61 TGGAAGTCCT GGGCGAGCGC ATGCACTACG TCGATGTTGG TCCGCGCGAT GGCACCCCTG
      121 TGCTGTTCCT GCACGGTAAC CCGACCTCCT CCTACGTGTG GCGCAACATC ATCCCGCATG
      181 TTGCACCGAC CCATCGCTGC ATTGCTCCAG ACCTGATCGG TATGGGCAAA TCCGACAAAC
      241 CAGACCTGGG TTATTTCTTC GACGACCACG TCCGCTTCAT GGATGCCTTC ATCGAAGCCC
      301 TGGGTCTGGA AGAGGTCGTC CTGGTCATTC ACGACTGGGG CTCCGCTCTG GGTTTCCACT
      361 GGGCCAAGCG CAATCCAGAG CGCGTCAAAG GTATTGCATT TATGGAGTTC ATCCGCCCTA
      421 TCCCGACCTG GGACGAATGG CCAGAATTTG CCCGCGAGAC CTTCCAGGCC TTCCGCACCA
      481 CCGACGTCGG CCGCAAGCTG ATCATCGATC AGAACGTTTT TATCGAGGGT ACGCTGCCGA
      541 TGGGTGTCGT CCGCCCGCTG ACTGAAGTCG AGATGGACCA TTACCGCGAG CCGTTCCTGA
      601 ATCCTGTTGA CCGCGAGCCA CTGTGGCGCT TCCCAAACGA GCTGCCAATC GCCGGTGAGC
      661 CAGCGAACAT CGTCGCGCTG GTCGAAGAAT ACATGGACTG GCTGCACCAG TCCCCTGTCC
      721 CGAAGCTGCT GTTCTGGGGC ACCCCAGGCG TTCTGATCCC ACCGGCCGAA GCCGCTCGCC
      781 TGGCCAAAAG CCTGCCTAAC TGCAAGGCTG TGGACATCGG CCCGGGTCTG AATCTGCTGC
      841 AAGAAGACAA CCCGGACCTG ATCGGCAGCG AGATCGCGCG CTGGCTGTCG ACGCTCGAGA
      901 TTTCCGGCTC CGGACTCAGA TCTCGAGCTC AAGCTTCGTC AGGAGGCGGT GGCTCAGGAG
      961 GCGGTGGCTC AGGAGGCGGT GGCACTAGTC AAGCTTGTCG ACTGATGGCA GCTGCTTATC
     1021 TTGACCCAAA CTTGAATCAC ACACCAAGTT CGAGTACTAA GACTCACCTG GGTACTGGCA
     1081 TGGAACGGTC CCCTGGTGCA ATGGAACGAG TATTAAAGGT CTTTCATCAT TTTGAAAGCA
     1141 GTAGTGAGCC AACCACCTGG GCCAGTATTA TCAGGCATGG AGATGCTACT GATGTCAGGG
     1201 GCATCATTCA GAAGATAGTG GACAGTCACA AAGTAAAGCA CGTGGCCTGC TATGGATTTC
     1261 GCCTCAGTCA CCTGCGATCG GAGGAGGTGC ACTGGCTGCA CGTGGACATG GGTGTCTCCA
     1321 GTGTGAGGGA GAAATATGAA CTCGCCCACC CACCAGAGGA GTGGAAATAT GAGTTGAGAA
     1381 TTCGTTACTT GCCAAAAGGA TTTCTAAACC AGTTTACTGA AGATAAGCCA ACATTGAATT
     1441 TCTTCTATCA ACAGGTGAAG AGTGACTACA TGCAAGAAAT AGCTGATCAA GTAGACCAAG
     1501 AAATAGCTTT GAAGTTGGGT TGTTTGGAAA TTAGGCGATC CTATTGGGAG ATGAGGGGTA
     1561 ATGCCCTAGA GAAGAAGTCC AACTATGAAG TATTAGAAAA AGATGTTGGT TTAAAGCGAT
     1621 TTTTTCCTAA GAGTTTACTG GATTCTGTCA AGGCCAAAAC ACTAAGAAAG CTGATCCAGC
     1681 AAACATTCAG GCAGTTTGCC AACCTTAATA GAGAAGAAAG CATCCTGAAA TTCTTTGAGA
     1741 TTCTTTCTCC TGTGTACAGA TTTGACAAAG AGTGCTTCAA GTGTGCCCTT GGGTCAAGTT
     1801 GGATCATTTC TGTGGAATTG GCAATCGGCC CAGAAGAAGG GATCAGTTAC CTGACAGACA
     1861 AAGGCTGCAA TCCCACACAC CTAGCAGACT TTAACCAAGT GCAGACCATC CAGTACTCAA
     1921 ACAGTGAAGA CAAAGACAGG AAAGGAATGC TACAACTCAA AATCGCTGGT GCTCCTGAGC
     1981 CTCTGACCGT GACGGCACCA TCCCTAACCA TTGCCGAGAA CATGGCCGAC CTGATTGATG
     2041 GATACTGCCG GCTGGTGAAT GGAGCCACAC AATCTTTCAT CATCAGACCC CAGAAAGAAG
     2101 GTGAACGGGC GTTGCCATCA ATACCAAAGT TGGCCAACAG TGAAAAGCAA GGCATGCGGA
     2161 CACATGCAGT CTCTGTGTCA GAGACAGATG ACTATGCAGA GATCATCGAT GAGGAAGACA
     2221 CATACACCAT GCCCTCGACC AGGGATTATG AGATTCAGAG AGAAAGAATA GAACTTGGAC
     2281 GCTGTATTGG AGAAGGTCAG TTTGGAGATG TACATCAAGG CGTGTACCTG AGCCCAGAGA
     2341 ATCCAGCTTT GGCTGTTGCA ATCAAAACAT GTAAAAACTG TACTTCGGAC AGCGTGAGAG
     2401 AGAAGTTCCT TCAAGAAGCC TTAACAATGC GTCAGTTTGA CCATCCTCAC ATCGTGAAGC
     2461 TGATTGGAGT CATTACAGAG AACCCTGTCT GGATAATCAT GGAGTTGTGC ACACTTGGAG
     2521 AGCTGAGGTC ATTTTTGCAA GTAAGAAAAT ACAGCTTGGA CCTGGCATCT TTGATATTAT
     2581 ATGCCTATCA GCTTAGTACA GCACTCGCGT ATCTGGAGAG CAAAAGATTT GTTCACAGGG
     2641 ACATTGCTGC TCGGAATGTT CTGGTGTCTT CAAATGATTG TGTAAAATTG GGAGACTTTG
     2701 GATTATCTCG ATATATGGAA GACAGTACTT ACTATAAAGC TTCCAAAGGA AAATTACCTA
     2761 TTAAATGGAT GGCTCCAGAG TCAATCAATT TTCGACGTTT TACCTCAGCT AGTGACGTGT
     2821 GGATGTTTGG TGTGTGTATG TGGGAGATAC TGATGCATGG CGTGAAGCCT TTTCAAGGAG
     2881 TGAAGAACAA TGATGTGATC GGTCGAATTG AAAATGGGGA AAGATTACCA ATGCCTCCAA
     2941 ATTGTCCTCC CACCCTCTAC AGCCTTATGA CGAAATGTTG GGCCTATGAC CCCAGCAGGC
     3001 GGCCCAGGTT TACTGAACTA AAAGCTCAGC TCAGCACAAT CCTGGAGGAG GAGAAGGTGC
     3061 AGCAAGAAGA ACGGATGAGG ATGGAATCCA GAAGACAGGC TACCGTGTCC TGGGACTCTG
     3121 GAGGGTCTGA TGAAGCACCA CCCAAGCCCA GCAGACCTGG TTATCCTAGC CCGAGATCCA
     3181 GTGAAGGATT TTATCCCAGC CCACAGCACA TGGTCCAGAC CAATCACTAC CAGGTCTCTG
     3241 GCTACCCGGG TTCCCATGGA ATCCCAGCCA TGGCTGGCAG CATTTACCAA GGTCAGGCAT
     3301 CTCTTCTGGA CCAGACAGAA TTGTGGAATC ACAGACCTCA GGAGATGTCC ATGTGGCAGC
     3361 CCAGTGTGGA GGATTCGGCA GCTTTGGACC TTCGAGGGAT GGGACAGGTG CTTCCCCCTC
     3421 ACCTGATGGA AGAGCGGCTA ATCCGACAGC AGCAGGAAAT GGAAGAAGAC CAGCGCTGGC
     3481 TGGAGAAGGA AGAGCGATTC CTGAAACCTG ATGTGAGGCT CTCTCGAGGC AGCATCGACA
     3541 GGGAAGACGG GAGTTTTCAG GGTCCGACTG GAAACCAACA CATCTATCAG CCTGTGGGGA
     3601 AGCCAGATCC TGCAGCTCCA CCAAAGAAAC CTCCTCGCCC TGGAGCACCT GGCCACCTAA
     3661 GCAACCTGTC CAGCATCAGC AGCCCTGCAG ACAGCTACAA TGAGGGTGTC AAGCTTCAGC
     3721 CCCAGGAAAT CAGCCCCCCT CCCACTGCCA ACCTTGACCG GTCCAATGAC AAGGTATATG
     3781 AAAATGTGAC AGGCCTAGTG AAGGCTGTCA TCGAGATGTC CAGCAAAATC CAGCCAGCTC
     3841 CTCCAGAAGA GTACGTCCCT ATGGTGAAGG AAGTTGGCCT GGCCCTGCGG ACCTTACTAG
     3901 CCACGGTGGA TGAGACCATT CCTGCTCTTC CAGCCAGCAC TCATCGAGAG ATCGAGATGG
     3961 CACAGAAGCT GCTGAACTCC GACTTAGGCG AGCTCATCAG CAAGATGAAG CTGGCGCAGC
     4021 AGTACGTCAT GACCAGCCTG CAGCAGGAGT ATAAGAAGCA GATGCTGACA GCTGCTCACG
     4081 CCCTGGCTGT GGATGCCAAG AACCTACTTG ATGTTATTGA TCAAGCAAGA CTGAAAATGC
     4141 TAGGGCAGAC ACGGCCACAC TGAGTCGACG AATCTGCAGG ATATGCTCTA GAGCGGCCGC
//
