# Supplementary material for: A nano-liquid hub integrating growth and immune-evasion signaling to promote cell survival
Source: bioRxiv preprint, doi:10.1101/2021.12.30.474523, version 5 (2026-03-18)
Supplement: Supplementary data S1 [file 474523_file08.zip › DataS1_DNAfiles/053_pEGFPN1-Halo7-SGx3-FilaminA.gb]

LOCUS       pEGFP_N1               12887 bp ds-DNA     linear       15-SEP-2020
DEFINITION  .
ACCESSION   
VERSION     
SOURCE      .
  ORGANISM  .
COMMENT     
COMMENT     
COMMENT     ApEinfo:methylated:1
FEATURES             Location/Qualifiers
     misc_feature    591..650
                     /label=MCS
                     /ApEinfo_fwdcolor=#ffff66
                     /ApEinfo_revcolor=#ffff66
                     /ApEinfo_graphicformat=arrow_data {{0 1 2 0 0 -1} {} 0}
                     width 5 offset 0
     misc_feature    662..1552
                     /label=Halo7
                     /ApEinfo_fwdcolor=#9cff95
                     /ApEinfo_revcolor=#9cff95
                     /ApEinfo_graphicformat=arrow_data {{0 1 2 0 0 -1} {} 0}
                     width 5 offset 0
     misc_feature    1..588
                     /label=CMV immediate early promoter
                     /ApEinfo_fwdcolor=#0f7ffe
                     /ApEinfo_revcolor=green
                     /ApEinfo_graphicformat=arrow_data {{0 1 2 0 0 -1} {} 0}
                     width 5 offset 0
     misc_feature    1553..1627
                     /label=SGX3
                     /ApEinfo_fwdcolor=#98fcff
                     /ApEinfo_revcolor=#98fcff
                     /ApEinfo_graphicformat=arrow_data {{0 1 2 0 0 -1} {} 0}
                     width 5 offset 0
     misc_feature    9803..10258
                     /label=f1 single-strand DNA origin
                     /ApEinfo_fwdcolor=cyan
                     /ApEinfo_revcolor=green
                     /ApEinfo_graphicformat=arrow_data {{0 1 2 0 0 -1} {} 0}
                     width 5 offset 0
     misc_feature    1634..9553
                     /label=human filaminA (NM_001456.3)
                     /ApEinfo_fwdcolor=#ffa3b6
                     /ApEinfo_revcolor=#ffa3b6
                     /ApEinfo_graphicformat=arrow_data {{0 1 2 0 0 -1} {} 0}
                     width 5 offset 0
     misc_feature    9706..9740
                     /label=SV40 early mRNA polyadenylation signal
                     /ApEinfo_fwdcolor=#fc8008
                     /ApEinfo_revcolor=green
                     /ApEinfo_graphicformat=arrow_data {{0 1 2 0 0 -1} {} 0}
                     width 5 offset 0
     misc_feature    1753..1753
                     /label=silent muttion, G120A (A40A)
                     /ApEinfo_fwdcolor=#0064ff
                     /ApEinfo_revcolor=green
                     /ApEinfo_graphicformat=arrow_data {{0 1 2 0 0 -1} {} 0}
                     width 5 offset 0
     misc_feature    10320..10348
                     /label=Bacterial promoterfor expression of KanR gene
                     /ApEinfo_fwdcolor=#6666fe
                     /ApEinfo_revcolor=green
                     /ApEinfo_graphicformat=arrow_data {{0 1 2 0 0 -1} {} 0}
                     width 5 offset 0
     misc_feature    1963..1963
                     /label=silent mutation, G330A (A110A)
                     /ApEinfo_fwdcolor=#0064ff
                     /ApEinfo_revcolor=green
                     /ApEinfo_graphicformat=arrow_data {{0 1 2 0 0 -1} {} 0}
                     width 5 offset 0
     misc_feature    10599..10734
                     /label=SV40 origin of replication
                     /ApEinfo_fwdcolor=#cc66fe
                     /ApEinfo_revcolor=green
                     /ApEinfo_graphicformat=arrow_data {{0 1 2 0 0 -1} {} 0}
                     width 5 offset 0
     misc_feature    7459..7459
                     /label=silent mutation, T5826C (V1942V)
                     /ApEinfo_fwdcolor=#0064ff
                     /ApEinfo_revcolor=green
                     /ApEinfo_graphicformat=arrow_data {{0 1 2 0 0 -1} {} 0}
                     width 5 offset 0
     misc_feature    10432..10661
                     /label=SV40 early promoter
                     /ApEinfo_fwdcolor=#7ffe07
                     /ApEinfo_revcolor=green
                     /ApEinfo_graphicformat=arrow_data {{0 1 2 0 0 -1} {} 0}
                     width 5 offset 0
     misc_feature    8251..8251
                     /label=silent mutation, G6618C (V2206V)
                     /ApEinfo_fwdcolor=#0064ff
                     /ApEinfo_revcolor=green
                     /ApEinfo_graphicformat=arrow_data {{0 1 2 0 0 -1} {} 0}
                     width 5 offset 0
     misc_feature    10783..11577
                     /label=Kanamycin/neomycin resistance gene
                     /ApEinfo_fwdcolor=#fc6665
                     /ApEinfo_revcolor=green
                     /ApEinfo_graphicformat=arrow_data {{0 1 2 0 0 -1} {} 0}
                     width 5 offset 0
     misc_feature    9509..9509
                     /label=sequence conflict, G7876C (D2626H)
                     /ApEinfo_fwdcolor=#0064ff
                     /ApEinfo_revcolor=green
                     /ApEinfo_graphicformat=arrow_data {{0 1 2 0 0 -1} {} 0}
                     width 5 offset 0
     misc_feature    11813..11831
                     /label=HSV thymidine kinase polyadenylation signal
                     /ApEinfo_fwdcolor=cyan
                     /ApEinfo_revcolor=green
                     /ApEinfo_graphicformat=arrow_data {{0 1 2 0 0 -1} {} 0}
                     width 5 offset 0
     misc_feature    9552..9552
                     /label=silent mutation 
                     /ApEinfo_fwdcolor=#0064ff
                     /ApEinfo_revcolor=green
                     /ApEinfo_graphicformat=arrow_data {{0 1 2 0 0 -1} {} 0}
                     width 5 offset 0
     misc_feature    12162..12804
                     /label=pUC plasmid replication origin
                     /ApEinfo_fwdcolor=cyan
                     /ApEinfo_revcolor=green
                     /ApEinfo_graphicformat=arrow_data {{0 1 2 0 0 -1} {} 0}
                     width 5 offset 0
ORIGIN
        1 TAGTTATTAA TAGTAATCAA TTACGGGGTC ATTAGTTCAT AGCCCATATA TGGAGTTCCG
       61 CGTTACATAA CTTACGGTAA ATGGCCCGCC TGGCTGACCG CCCAACGACC CCCGCCCATT
      121 GACGTCAATA ATGACGTATG TTCCCATAGT AACGCCAATA GGGACTTTCC ATTGACGTCA
      181 ATGGGTGGAG TATTTACGGT AAACTGCCCA CTTGGCAGTA CATCAAGTGT ATCATATGCC
      241 AAGTACGCCC CCTATTGACG TCAATGACGG TAAATGGCCC GCCTGGCATT ATGCCCAGTA
      301 CATGACCTTA TGGGACTTTC CTACTTGGCA GTACATCTAC GTATTAGTCA TCGCTATTAC
      361 CATGGTGATG CGGTTTTGGC AGTACATCAA TGGGCGTGGA TAGCGGTTTG ACTCACGGGG
      421 ATTTCCAAGT CTCCACCCCA TTGACGTCAA TGGGAGTTTG TTTTGGCACC AAAATCAACG
      481 GGACTTTCCA AAATGTCGTA ACAACTCCGC CCCATTGACG CAAATGGGCG GTAGGCGTGT
      541 ACGGTGGGAG GTCTATATAA GCAGAGCTGG TTTAGTGAAC CGTCAGATCC GCTAGCGCTA
      601 CCGGACTCAG ATCTCGAGCT CAAGCTTCGA ATTCTGCAGT CGACGGTACC GGCGCGCCAG
      661 CATGGCAGAA ATCGGTACTG GCTTTCCATT CGACCCCCAT TATGTGGAAG TCCTGGGCGA
      721 GCGCATGCAC TACGTCGATG TTGGTCCGCG CGATGGCACC CCTGTGCTGT TCCTGCACGG
      781 TAACCCGACC TCCTCCTACG TGTGGCGCAA CATCATCCCG CATGTTGCAC CGACCCATCG
      841 CTGCATTGCT CCAGACCTGA TCGGTATGGG CAAATCCGAC AAACCAGACC TGGGTTATTT
      901 CTTCGACGAC CACGTCCGCT TCATGGATGC CTTCATCGAA GCCCTGGGTC TGGAAGAGGT
      961 CGTCCTGGTC ATTCACGACT GGGGCTCCGC TCTGGGTTTC CACTGGGCCA AGCGCAATCC
     1021 AGAGCGCGTC AAAGGTATTG CATTTATGGA GTTCATCCGC CCTATCCCGA CCTGGGACGA
     1081 ATGGCCAGAA TTTGCCCGCG AGACCTTCCA GGCCTTCCGC ACCACCGACG TCGGCCGCAA
     1141 GCTGATCATC GATCAGAACG TTTTTATCGA GGGTACGCTG CCGATGGGTG TCGTCCGCCC
     1201 GCTGACTGAA GTCGAGATGG ACCATTACCG CGAGCCGTTC CTGAATCCTG TTGACCGCGA
     1261 GCCACTGTGG CGCTTCCCAA ACGAGCTGCC AATCGCCGGT GAGCCAGCGA ACATCGTCGC
     1321 GCTGGTCGAA GAATACATGG ACTGGCTGCA CCAGTCCCCT GTCCCGAAGC TGCTGTTCTG
     1381 GGGCACCCCA GGCGTTCTGA TCCCACCGGC CGAAGCCGCT CGCCTGGCCA AAAGCCTGCC
     1441 TAACTGCAAG GCTGTGGACA TCGGCCCGGG TCTGAATCTG CTGCAAGAAG ACAACCCGGA
     1501 CCTGATCGGC AGCGAGATCG CGCGCTGGCT GTCGACGCTC GAGATTTCCG GCTCCGGACT
     1561 CAGATCTCGA GCTCAAGCTT CGTCAGGAGG CGGTGGCTCA GGAGGCGGTG GCTCAGGAGG
     1621 CGGTGGCACT AGTATGAGTA GCTCCCACTC TCGGGCGGGC CAGAGCGCAG CAGGCGCGGC
     1681 TCCGGGCGGC GGCGTCGACA CGCGGGACGC CGAGATGCCG GCCACCGAGA AGGACCTGGC
     1741 GGAGGACGCG CCATGGAAGA AGATCCAGCA GAACACTTTC ACGCGCTGGT GCAACGAGCA
     1801 CCTGAAGTGC GTGAGCAAGC GCATCGCCAA CCTGCAGACG GACCTGAGCG ACGGGCTGCG
     1861 GCTTATCGCG CTGTTGGAGG TGCTCAGCCA GAAGAAGATG CACCGCAAGC ACAACCAGCG
     1921 GCCCACTTTC CGCCAAATGC AGCTTGAGAA CGTGTCGGTG GCACTCGAGT TCCTGGACCG
     1981 CGAGAGCATC AAACTGGTGT CCATCGACAG CAAGGCCATC GTGGACGGGA ACCTGAAGCT
     2041 GATCCTGGGC CTCATCTGGA CCCTGATCCT GCACTACTCC ATCTCCATGC CCATGTGGGA
     2101 CGAGGAGGAG GATGAGGAGG CCAAGAAGCA GACCCCCAAG CAGAGGCTCC TGGGCTGGAT
     2161 CCAGAACAAG CTGCCGCAGC TGCCCATCAC CAACTTCAGC CGGGACTGGC AGAGCGGCCG
     2221 GGCCCTGGGC GCCCTGGTGG ACAGCTGTGC CCCGGGCCTG TGTCCTGACT GGGACTCTTG
     2281 GGACGCCAGC AAGCCCGTTA CCAATGCGCG AGAGGCCATG CAGCAGGCGG ATGACTGGCT
     2341 GGGCATCCCC CAGGTGATCA CCCCCGAGGA GATTGTGGAC CCCAACGTGG ACGAGCACTC
     2401 TGTCATGACC TACCTGTCCC AGTTCCCCAA GGCCAAGCTG AAGCCAGGGG CTCCCTTGCG
     2461 GCCCAAACTG AACCCGAAGA AAGCCCGTGC CTACGGGCCA GGCATCGAGC CCACAGGCAA
     2521 CATGGTGAAG AAGCGGGCAG AGTTCACTGT GGAGACCAGA AGTGCTGGCC AGGGAGAGGT
     2581 GCTGGTGTAC GTGGAGGACC CGGCCGGACA CCAGGAGGAG GCAAAAGTGA CCGCCAATAA
     2641 CGACAAGAAC CGCACCTTCT CCGTCTGGTA CGTCCCCGAG GTGACGGGGA CTCATAAGGT
     2701 TACTGTGCTC TTTGCTGGCC AGCACATCGC CAAGAGCCCC TTCGAGGTGT ACGTGGATAA
     2761 GTCACAGGGT GACGCCAGCA AAGTGACAGC CCAAGGTCCC GGCCTGGAGC CCAGTGGCAA
     2821 CATCGCCAAC AAGACCACCT ACTTTGAGAT CTTTACGGCA GGAGCTGGCA CGGGCGAGGT
     2881 CGAGGTTGTG ATCCAGGACC CCATGGGACA GAAGGGCACG GTAGAGCCTC AGCTGGAGGC
     2941 CCGGGGCGAC AGCACATACC GCTGCAGCTA CCAGCCCACC ATGGAGGGCG TCCACACCGT
     3001 GCACGTCACG TTTGCCGGCG TGCCCATCCC TCGCAGCCCC TACACTGTCA CTGTTGGCCA
     3061 AGCCTGTAAC CCGAGTGCCT GCCGGGCGGT TGGCCGGGGC CTCCAGCCCA AGGGTGTGCG
     3121 GGTGAAGGAG ACAGCTGACT TCAAGGTGTA CACAAAGGGC GCTGGCAGTG GGGAGCTGAA
     3181 GGTCACCGTG AAGGGCCCCA AGGGAGAGGA GCGCGTGAAG CAGAAGGACC TGGGGGATGG
     3241 CGTGTATGGC TTCGAGTATT ACCCCATGGT CCCTGGAACC TATATCGTCA CCATCACGTG
     3301 GGGTGGTCAG AACATCGGGC GCAGTCCCTT CGAAGTGAAG GTGGGCACCG AGTGTGGCAA
     3361 TCAGAAGGTA CGGGCCTGGG GCCCTGGGCT GGAGGGCGGC GTCGTTGGCA AGTCAGCAGA
     3421 CTTTGTGGTG GAGGCTATCG GGGACGACGT GGGCACGCTG GGCTTCTCGG TGGAAGGGCC
     3481 ATCGCAGGCT AAGATCGAAT GTGACGACAA GGGCGACGGC TCCTGTGATG TGCGCTACTG
     3541 GCCGCAGGAG GCTGGCGAGT ATGCCGTTCA CGTGCTGTGC AACAGCGAAG ACATCCGCCT
     3601 CAGCCCCTTC ATGGCTGACA TCCGTGACGC GCCCCAGGAC TTCCACCCAG ACAGGGTGAA
     3661 GGCACGTGGG CCTGGATTGG AGAAGACAGG TGTGGCCGTC AACAAGCCAG CAGAGTTCAC
     3721 AGTGGATGCC AAGCACGGTG GCAAGGCCCC ACTTCGGGTC CAAGTCCAGG ACAATGAAGG
     3781 CTGCCCTGTG GAGGCGTTGG TCAAGGACAA CGGCAATGGC ACTTACAGCT GCTCCTACGT
     3841 GCCCAGGAAG CCGGTGAAGC ACACAGCCAT GGTGTCCTGG GGAGGCGTCA GCATCCCCAA
     3901 CAGCCCCTTC AGGGTGAATG TGGGAGCTGG CAGCCACCCC AACAAGGTCA AAGTATACGG
     3961 CCCCGGAGTA GCCAAGACAG GGCTCAAGGC CCACGAGCCC ACCTACTTCA CTGTGGACTG
     4021 CGCCGAGGCT GGCCAGGGGG ACGTCAGCAT CGGCATCAAG TGTGCCCCTG GAGTGGTAGG
     4081 CCCCGCCGAA GCTGACATCG ACTTCGACAT CATCCGCAAT GACAATGACA CCTTCACGGT
     4141 CAAGTACACG CCCCGGGGGG CTGGCAGCTA CACCATTATG GTCCTCTTTG CTGACCAGGC
     4201 CACGCCCACC AGCCCCATCC GAGTCAAGGT GGAGCCCTCT CATGACGCCA GTAAGGTGAA
     4261 GGCCGAGGGC CCTGGCCTCA GTCGCACTGG TGTCGAGCTT GGCAAGCCCA CCCACTTCAC
     4321 AGTAAATGCC AAAGCTGCTG GCAAAGGCAA GCTGGACGTC CAGTTCTCAG GACTCACCAA
     4381 GGGGGATGCA GTGCGAGATG TGGACATCAT CGACCACCAT GACAACACCT ACACAGTCAA
     4441 GTACACGCCT GTCCAGCAGG GTCCAGTAGG CGTCAATGTC ACTTATGGAG GGGATCCCAT
     4501 CCCTAAGAGC CCTTTCTCAG TGGCAGTATC TCCAAGCCTG GACCTCAGCA AGATCAAGGT
     4561 GTCTGGCCTG GGAGAGAAGG TGGACGTTGG CAAAGACCAG GAGTTCACAG TCAAATCAAA
     4621 GGGTGCTGGT GGTCAAGGCA AAGTGGCATC CAAGATTGTG GGCCCCTCGG GTGCAGCGGT
     4681 GCCCTGCAAG GTGGAGCCAG GCCTGGGGGC TGACAACAGT GTGGTGCGCT TCCTGCCCCG
     4741 TGAGGAAGGG CCCTATGAGG TGGAGGTGAC CTATGACGGC GTGCCCGTGC CTGGCAGCCC
     4801 CTTTCCTCTG GAAGCTGTGG CCCCCACCAA GCCTAGCAAG GTGAAGGCGT TTGGGCCGGG
     4861 GCTGCAGGGA GGCAGTGCGG GCTCCCCCGC CCGCTTCACC ATCGACACCA AGGGCGCCGG
     4921 CACAGGTGGC CTGGGCCTGA CGGTGGAGGG CCCCTGTGAG GCGCAGCTCG AGTGCTTGGA
     4981 CAATGGGGAT GGCACATGTT CCGTGTCCTA CGTGCCCACC GAGCCCGGGG ACTACAACAT
     5041 CAACATCCTC TTCGCTGACA CCCACATCCC TGGCTCCCCA TTCAAGGCCC ACGTGGTTCC
     5101 CTGCTTTGAC GCATCCAAAG TCAAGTGCTC AGGCCCCGGG CTGGAGCGGG CCACCGCTGG
     5161 GGAGGTGGGC CAATTCCAAG TGGACTGCTC GAGCGCGGGC AGCGCGGAGC TGACCATTGA
     5221 GATCTGCTCG GAGGCGGGGC TTCCGGCCGA GGTGTACATC CAGGACCACG GTGATGGCAC
     5281 GCACACCATT ACCTACATTC CCCTCTGCCC CGGGGCCTAC ACCGTCACCA TCAAGTACGG
     5341 CGGCCAGCCC GTGCCCAACT TCCCCAGCAA GCTGCAGGTG GAACCTGCGG TGGACACTTC
     5401 CGGTGTCCAG TGCTATGGGC CTGGTATTGA GGGCCAGGGT GTCTTCCGTG AGGCCACCAC
     5461 TGAGTTCAGT GTGGACGCCC GGGCTCTGAC ACAGACCGGA GGGCCGCACG TCAAGGCCCG
     5521 TGTGGCCAAC CCCTCAGGCA ACCTGACGGA GACCTACGTT CAGGACCGTG GCGATGGCAT
     5581 GTACAAAGTG GAGTACACGC CTTACGAGGA GGGACTGCAC TCCGTGGACG TGACCTATGA
     5641 CGGCAGTCCC GTGCCCAGCA GCCCCTTCCA GGTGCCCGTG ACCGAGGGCT GCGACCCCTC
     5701 CCGGGTGCGT GTCCACGGGC CAGGCATCCA AAGTGGCACC ACCAACAAGC CCAACAAGTT
     5761 CACTGTGGAG ACCAGGGGAG CTGGCACGGG CGGCCTGGGC CTGGCTGTAG AGGGCCCCTC
     5821 CGAGGCCAAG ATGTCCTGCA TGGATAACAA GGACGGCAGC TGCTCGGTCG AGTACATCCC
     5881 TTATGAGGCT GGCACCTACA GCCTCAACGT CACCTATGGT GGCCATCAAG TGCCAGGCAG
     5941 TCCTTTCAAG GTCCCTGTGC ATGATGTGAC AGATGCGTCC AAGGTCAAGT GCTCTGGGCC
     6001 CGGCCTGAGC CCAGGCATGG TTCGTGCCAA CCTCCCTCAG TCCTTCCAGG TGGACACAAG
     6061 CAAGGCTGGT GTGGCCCCAT TGCAGGTCAA AGTGCAAGGG CCCAAAGGCC TGGTGGAGCC
     6121 AGTGGACGTG GTAGACAACG CTGATGGCAC CCAGACCGTC AATTATGTGC CCAGCCGAGA
     6181 AGGGCCCTAC AGCATCTCAG TACTGTATGG AGATGAAGAG GTACCCCGGA GCCCCTTCAA
     6241 GGTCAAGGTG CTGCCTACTC ATGATGCCAG CAAGGTGAAG GCCAGTGGCC CCGGGCTCAA
     6301 CACCACTGGC GTGCCTGCCA GCCTGCCCGT GGAGTTCACC ATCGATGCAA AGGACGCCGG
     6361 GGAGGGCCTG CTGGCTGTCC AGATCACGGA TCCCGAAGGC AAGCCGAAGA AGACACACAT
     6421 CCAAGACAAC CATGACGGCA CGTATACAGT GGCCTACGTG CCAGACGTGA CAGGTCGCTA
     6481 CACCATCCTC ATCAAGTACG GTGGTGACGA GATCCCCTTC TCCCCGTACC GCGTGCGTGC
     6541 CGTGCCCACC GGGGACGCCA GCAAGTGCAC TGTCACAGGT GCTGGCATCG GCCCCACCAT
     6601 TCAGATTGGG GAGGAGACGG TGATCACTGT GGACACTAAG GCGGCAGGCA AAGGCAAAGT
     6661 GACGTGCACC GTGTGCACGC CTGATGGCTC AGAGGTGGAT GTGGACGTGG TGGAGAATGA
     6721 GGACGGCACT TTCGACATCT TCTACACGGC CCCCCAGCCG GGCAAATACG TCATCTGTGT
     6781 GCGCTTTGGT GGCGAGCACG TGCCCAACAG CCCCTTCCAA GTGACGGCTC TGGCTGGGGA
     6841 CCAGCCCTCG GTGCAGCCCC CTCTACGGTC TCAGCAGCTG GCCCCACAGT ACACCTACGC
     6901 CCAGGGCGGC CAGCAGACTT GGGCCCCGGA GAGGCCCCTG GTGGGTGTCA ATGGGCTGGA
     6961 TGTGACCAGC CTGAGGCCCT TTGACCTTGT CATCCCCTTC ACCATCAAGA AGGGCGAGAT
     7021 CACAGGGGAG GTTCGGATGC CCTCAGGCAA GGTGGCGCAG CCCACCATCA CTGACAACAA
     7081 AGACGGCACC GTGACCGTGC GGTATGCACC CAGCGAGGCT GGCCTGCACG AGATGGACAT
     7141 CCGCTATGAC AACATGCACA TCCCAGGAAG CCCCTTGCAG TTCTATGTGG ATTACGTCAA
     7201 CTGTGGCCAT GTCACTGCCT ATGGGCCTGG CCTCACCCAT GGAGTAGTGA ACAAGCCTGC
     7261 CACCTTCACC GTCAACACCA AGGATGCAGG AGAGGGGGGC CTGTCTCTGG CCATTGAGGG
     7321 CCCGTCCAAA GCAGAAATCA GCTGCACTGA CAACCAGGAT GGGACATGCA GCGTGTCCTA
     7381 CCTGCCTGTG CTGCCGGGGG ACTACAGCAT TCTAGTCAAG TACAATGAAC AGCACGTCCC
     7441 AGGCAGCCCC TTCACTGCCC GGGTCACAGG TGACGACTCC ATGCGTATGT CCCACCTAAA
     7501 GGTCGGCTCT GCTGCCGACA TCCCCATCAA CATCTCAGAG ACGGATCTCA GCCTGCTGAC
     7561 GGCCACTGTG GTCCCGCCCT CGGGCCGGGA GGAGCCCTGT TTGCTGAAGC GGCTGCGTAA
     7621 TGGCCACGTG GGGATTTCAT TCGTGCCCAA GGAGACGGGG GAGCACCTGG TGCATGTGAA
     7681 GAAAAATGGC CAGCACGTGG CCAGCAGCCC CATCCCGGTG GTGATCAGCC AGTCGGAAAT
     7741 TGGGGATGCC AGTCGTGTTC GGGTCTCTGG TCAGGGCCTT CACGAAGGCC ACACCTTTGA
     7801 GCCTGCAGAG TTTATCATTG ATACCCGCGA TGCAGGCTAT GGTGGGCTCA GCCTGTCCAT
     7861 TGAGGGCCCC AGCAAGGTGG ACATCAACAC AGAGGACCTG GAGGACGGGA CGTGCAGGGT
     7921 CACCTACTGC CCCACAGAGC CAGGCAACTA CATCATCAAC ATCAAGTTTG CCGACCAGCA
     7981 CGTGCCTGGC AGCCCCTTCT CTGTGAAGGT GACAGGCGAG GGCCGGGTGA AAGAGAGCAT
     8041 CACCCGCAGG CGTCGGGCTC CTTCAGTGGC CAACGTTGGT AGTCATTGTG ACCTCAGCCT
     8101 GAAAATCCCT GAAATTAGCA TCCAGGATAT GACAGCCCAG GTGACCAGCC CATCGGGCAA
     8161 GACCCATGAG GCCGAGATCG TGGAAGGGGA GAACCACACC TACTGCATCC GCTTTGTTCC
     8221 CGCTGAGATG GGCACACACA CAGTCAGCGT CAAGTACAAG GGCCAGCACG TGCCTGGGAG
     8281 CCCCTTCCAG TTCACCGTGG GGCCCCTAGG GGAAGGGGGA GCCCACAAGG TCCGAGCTGG
     8341 GGGCCCTGGC CTGGAGAGAG CTGAAGCTGG AGTGCCAGCC GAATTCAGTA TCTGGACCCG
     8401 GGAAGCTGGT GCTGGAGGCC TGGCCATTGC TGTCGAGGGC CCCAGCAAGG CTGAGATCTC
     8461 TTTTGAGGAC CGCAAGGACG GCTCCTGTGG TGTGGCTTAT GTGGTCCAGG AGCCAGGTGA
     8521 CTACGAAGTC TCAGTCAAGT TCAACGAGGA ACACATTCCC GACAGCCCCT TCGTGGTGCC
     8581 TGTGGCTTCT CCGTCTGGCG ACGCCCGCCG CCTCACTGTT TCTAGCCTTC AGGAGTCAGG
     8641 GCTAAAGGTC AACCAGCCAG CCTCTTTTGC AGTCAGCCTG AACGGGGCCA AGGGGGCGAT
     8701 CGATGCCAAG GTGCACAGCC CCTCAGGAGC CCTGGAGGAG TGCTATGTCA CAGAAATTGA
     8761 CCAAGATAAG TATGCTGTGC GCTTCATCCC TCGGGAGAAT GGCGTTTACC TGATTGACGT
     8821 CAAGTTCAAC GGTACCCACA TCCCTGGAAG CCCCTTCAAG ATCCGAGTTG GGGAGCCTGG
     8881 GCATGGAGGG GACCCAGGCT TGGTGTCTGC TTACGGAGCA GGTCTGGAAG GCGGTGTCAC
     8941 AGGGAACCCA GCTGAGTTCG TCGTGAACAC GAGCAATGCG GGAGCTGGTG CCCTGTCGGT
     9001 GACCATTGAC GGCCCCTCCA AGGTGAAGAT GGATTGCCAG GAGTGCCCTG AGGGCTACCG
     9061 CGTCACCTAT ACCCCCATGG CACCTGGCAG CTACCTCATC TCCATCAAGT ACGGCGGCCC
     9121 CTACCACATT GGGGGCAGCC CCTTCAAGGC CAAAGTCACA GGCCCCCGTC TCGTCAGCAA
     9181 CCACAGCCTC CACGAGACAT CATCAGTGTT TGTAGACTCT CTGACCAAGG CCACCTGTGC
     9241 CCCCCAGCAT GGGGCCCCGG GTCCTGGGCC TGCTGACGCC AGCAAGGTGG TGGCCAAGGG
     9301 CCTGGGGCTG AGCAAGGCCT ACGTAGGCCA GAAGAGCAGC TTCACAGTAG ACTGCAGCAA
     9361 AGCAGGCAAC AACATGCTGC TGGTGGGGGT TCATGGCCCA AGGACCCCCT GCGAGGAGAT
     9421 CCTGGTGAAG CACGTGGGCA GCCGGCTCTA CAGCGTGTCC TACCTGCTCA AGGACAAGGG
     9481 GGAGTACACA CTGGTGGTCA AATGGGGGCA CGAGCACATC CCAGGCAGCC CCTACCGCGT
     9541 TGTGGTGCCC TAAGCGGCCG CGACTCTAGA TCATAATCAG CCATACCACA TTTGTAGAGG
     9601 TTTTACTTGC TTTAAAAAAC CTCCCACACC TCCCCCTGAA CCTGAAACAT AAAATGAATG
     9661 CAATTGTTGT TGTTAACTTG TTTATTGCAG CTTATAATGG TTACAAATAA AGCAATAGCA
     9721 TCACAAATTT CACAAATAAA GCATTTTTTT CACTGCATTC TAGTTGTGGT TTGTCCAAAC
     9781 TCATCAATGT ATCTTAAGGC GTAAATTGTA AGCGTTAATA TTTTGTTAAA ATTCGCGTTA
     9841 AATTTTTGTT AAATCAGCTC ATTTTTTAAC CAATAGGCCG AAATCGGCAA AATCCCTTAT
     9901 AAATCAAAAG AATAGACCGA GATAGGGTTG AGTGTTGTTC CAGTTTGGAA CAAGAGTCCA
     9961 CTATTAAAGA ACGTGGACTC CAACGTCAAA GGNNNNNNNN NNNNNNNNNN NNNNNNNNNN
    10021 NNNNNNNNNN NNNNNNNNNN NTNNNNNNNN NNNNNNNNNN NNNNNNNNNN NNNNNNNNNN
    10081 NNNNNNNNNN NNNNNNNNNN NNNNNNNNNN NNNNNNNNNN NNNNNNNNNN NNNGNNNNNN
    10141 NNNNNNNNNN NNNNNNNNNN NNNNNNNNNN NNNNNNNNNN NNNNNNNNNN NNNNNNNNNN
    10201 NNNNNNNNNN NNNNNNNNNN NNNNNNNNNN NNNNNNNNNN NNNNNNNNNN NNNNNNNNCA
    10261 GGTGGCACTT TTCGGGGAAA TGTGCGCGGA ACCCCTATTT GTTTATTTTT CTAAATACAT
    10321 TCAAATATGT ATCCGCTCAT GAGACAATAA CCCTGATAAA TGCTTCAATA ATATTGAAAA
    10381 AGGAAGAGTC CTGAGGCGGA AAGAACCAGC TGTGGAATGT GTGTCAGTTA GGGTGTGGAA
    10441 AGTCCCCAGG CTCCCCAGCA GGCAGAAGTA TGCAAAGCAT GCATCTCAAT TAGTCAGCAA
    10501 CCAGGTGTGG AAAGTCCCCA GGCTCCCCAG CAGGCAGAAG TATGCAAAGC ATGCATCTCA
    10561 ATTAGTCAGC AACCATAGTC CCGCCCCTAA CTCCGCCCAT CCCGCCCCTA ACTCCGCCCA
    10621 GTTCCGCCCA TTCTCCGCCC CATGGCTGAC TAATTTTTTT TATTTATGCA GAGGCCGAGG
    10681 CCGCCTCGGC CTCTGAGCTA TTCCAGAAGT AGTGAGGAGG CTTTTTTGGA GGCCTAGGCT
    10741 TTTGCAAAGA TCGATCAAGA GACAGGATGA GGATCGTTTC GCATGATTGA ACAAGATGGA
    10801 TTGCACGCAG GTTCTCCGGC CGCTTGGGTG GAGAGGCTAT TCGGCTATGA CTGGGCACAA
    10861 CAGACAATCG GCTGCTCTGA TGCCGCCGTG TTCCGGCTGT CAGCGCAGGG GCGCCCGGTT
    10921 CTTTTTGTCA AGACCGACCT GTCCGGTGCC CTGAATGAAC TGCAAGACGA GGCAGCGCGG
    10981 CTATCGTGGC TGGCCACGAC GGGCGTTCCT TGCGCAGCTG TGCTCGACGT TGTCACTGAA
    11041 GCGGGAAGGG ACTGGCTGCT ATTGGGCGAA GTGCCGGGGC AGGATCTCCT GTCATCTCAC
    11101 CTTGCTCCTG CCGAGAAAGT ATCCATCATG GCTGATGCAA TGCGGCGGCT GCATACGCTT
    11161 GATCCGGCTA CCTGCCCATT CGACCACCAA GCGAAACATC GCATCGAGCG AGCACGTACT
    11221 CGGATGGAAG CCGGTCTTGT CGATCAGGAT GATCTGGACG AAGAGCATCA GGGGCTCGCG
    11281 CCAGCCGAAC TGTTCGCCAG GCTCAAGGCG AGCATGCCCG ACGGCGAGGA TCTCGTCGTG
    11341 ACCCATGGCG ATGCCTGCTT GCCGAATATC ATGGTGGAAA ATGGCCGCTT TTCTGGATTC
    11401 ATCGACTGTG GCCGGCTGGG TGTGGCGGAC CGCTATCAGG ACATAGCGTT GGCTACCCGT
    11461 GATATTGCTG AAGAGCTTGG CGGCGAATGG GCTGACCGCT TCCTCGTGCT TTACGGTATC
    11521 GCCGCTCCCG ATTCGCAGCG CATCGCCTTC TATCGCCTTC TTGACGAGTT CTTCTGAGCG
    11581 GGACTCTGGG GTTCGAAATG ACCGACCAAG CGACGCCCAA CCTGCCATCA CGAGATTTCG
    11641 ATTCCACCGC CGCCTTCTAT GAAAGGTTGG GCTTCGGAAT CGTTTTCCGG GACGCCGGCT
    11701 GGATGATCCT CCAGCGCGGG GATCTCATGC TGGAGTTCTT CGCCCACCCT AGGGGGAGGC
    11761 TAACTGAAAC ACGGAAGGAG ACAATACCGG AAGGAACCCG CGCTATGACG GCAATAAAAA
    11821 GACAGAATAA AACGCACGGT GTTGGGTCGT TTGTTCATAA ACGCGGGGTT CGGTCCCAGG
    11881 GCTGGCACTC TGTCGATACC CCACCGAGAC CCCATTGGGG CCAATACGCC CGCGTTTCTT
    11941 CCTTTTCCCC ACCCCACCCC CCAAGTTCGG GTGAAGGCCC AGGGCTCGCA GCCAACGTCG
    12001 GGGCGGCAGG CCCTGCCATA GCCTCAGGTT ACTCATATAT ACTTTAGATT GATTTAAAAC
    12061 TTCATTTTTA ATTTAAAAGG ATCTAGGTGA AGATCCTTTT TGATAATCTC ATGACCAAAA
    12121 TCCCTTAACG TGAGTTTTCG TTCCACTGAG CGTCAGACCC CGTAGAAAAG ATCAAAGGAT
    12181 CTTCTTGAGA TCCTTTTTTT CTGCGCGTAA TCTGCTGCTT GCAAACAAAA AAACCACCGC
    12241 TACCAGCGGT GGTTTGTTTG CCGGATCAAG AGCTACCAAC TCTTTTTCCG AAGGTAACTG
    12301 GCTTCAGCAG AGCGCAGATA CCAAATACTG TCCTTCTAGT GTAGCCGTAG TTAGGCCACC
    12361 ACTTCAAGAA CTCTGTAGCA CCGCCTACAT ACCTCGCTCT GCTAATCCTG TTACCAGTGG
    12421 CTGCTGCCAG TGGCGATAAG TCGTGTCTTA CCGGGTTGGA CTCAAGACGA TAGTTACCGG
    12481 ATAAGGCGCA GCGGTCGGGC TGAACGGGGG GTTCGTGCAC ACAGCCCAGC TTGGAGCGAA
    12541 CGACCTACAC CGAACTGAGA TACCTACAGC GTGAGCTATG AGAAAGCGCC ACGCTTCCCG
    12601 AAGGGAGAAA GGCGGACAGG TATCCGGTAA GCGGCAGGGT CGGAACAGGA GAGCGCACGA
    12661 GGGAGCTTCC AGGGGGAAAC GCCTGGTATC TTTATAGTCC TGTCGGGTTT CGCCACCTCT
    12721 GACTTGAGCG TCGATTTTTG TGATGCTCGT CAGGGGGGCG GAGCCTATGG AAAAACGCCA
    12781 GCAACGCGGC CTTTTTACGG TTCCTGGCCT TTTGCTGGCC TTTTGCTCAC ATGTTCTTTC
    12841 CTGCGTTATC CCCTGATTCT GTGGATAACC GTATTACCGC CATGCAT 
//
