# Supplementary material for: A nano-liquid hub integrating growth and immune-evasion signaling to promote cell survival
Source: bioRxiv preprint, doi:10.1101/2021.12.30.474523, version 5 (2026-03-18)
Supplement: Supplementary data S1 [file 474523_file08.zip › DataS1_DNAfiles/054_pEGFPN1-mEGFP-SG-RIAM.gb]

LOCUS       pEGFPN1_mEGFP_SG        6734 bp ds-DNA     linear       26-SEP-2020
DEFINITION  .
ACCESSION   
VERSION     
SOURCE      .
  ORGANISM  .
COMMENT     
COMMENT     
COMMENT     ApEinfo:methylated:1
FEATURES             Location/Qualifiers
     misc_feature    1379..1396
                     /label=SG
                     /ApEinfo_fwdcolor=#aefcff
                     /ApEinfo_revcolor=#aefcff
                     /ApEinfo_graphicformat=arrow_data {{0 1 2 0 0 -1} {} 0}
                     width 5 offset 0
     misc_feature    1403..3400
                     /label=human RIAM (NM_019043.3)
                     /ApEinfo_fwdcolor=#ffa2b7
                     /ApEinfo_revcolor=#ff87a6
                     /ApEinfo_graphicformat=arrow_data {{0 1 2 0 0 -1} {} 0}
                     width 5 offset 0
     misc_feature    662..1378
                     /label=mEGFP
                     /ApEinfo_fwdcolor=#acf999
                     /ApEinfo_revcolor=#acf999
                     /ApEinfo_graphicformat=arrow_data {{0 1 2 0 0 -1} {} 0}
                     width 5 offset 0
     misc_feature    591..650
                     /label=MCS
                     /ApEinfo_fwdcolor=#ffff66
                     /ApEinfo_revcolor=#ffff66
                     /ApEinfo_graphicformat=arrow_data {{0 1 2 0 0 -1} {} 0}
                     width 5 offset 0
     misc_feature    3650..4105
                     /label=f1 single-strand DNA origin
                     /ApEinfo_fwdcolor=cyan
                     /ApEinfo_revcolor=green
                     /ApEinfo_graphicformat=arrow_data {{0 1 2 0 0 -1} {} 0}
                     width 5 offset 0
     misc_feature    1..588
                     /label=CMV immediate early promoter
                     /ApEinfo_fwdcolor=#0f7ffe
                     /ApEinfo_revcolor=green
                     /ApEinfo_graphicformat=arrow_data {{0 1 2 0 0 -1} {} 0}
                     width 5 offset 0
     misc_feature    4630..5424
                     /label=Kanamycin/neomycin resistance gene
                     /ApEinfo_fwdcolor=#fc6665
                     /ApEinfo_revcolor=green
                     /ApEinfo_graphicformat=arrow_data {{0 1 2 0 0 -1} {} 0}
                     width 5 offset 0
     misc_feature    3553..3587
                     /label=SV40 early mRNA polyadenylation signal
                     /ApEinfo_fwdcolor=#fc8008
                     /ApEinfo_revcolor=green
                     /ApEinfo_graphicformat=arrow_data {{0 1 2 0 0 -1} {} 0}
                     width 5 offset 0
     misc_feature    4167..4195
                     /label=Bacterial promoterfor expression of KanR gene
                     /ApEinfo_fwdcolor=#6666fe
                     /ApEinfo_revcolor=green
                     /ApEinfo_graphicformat=arrow_data {{0 1 2 0 0 -1} {} 0}
                     width 5 offset 0
     misc_feature    4446..4581
                     /label=SV40 origin of replication
                     /ApEinfo_fwdcolor=#cc66fe
                     /ApEinfo_revcolor=green
                     /ApEinfo_graphicformat=arrow_data {{0 1 2 0 0 -1} {} 0}
                     width 5 offset 0
     misc_feature    4279..4508
                     /label=SV40 early promoter
                     /ApEinfo_fwdcolor=#7ffe07
                     /ApEinfo_revcolor=green
                     /ApEinfo_graphicformat=arrow_data {{0 1 2 0 0 -1} {} 0}
                     width 5 offset 0
     misc_feature    5660..5678
                     /label=HSV thymidine kinase polyadenylation signal
                     /ApEinfo_fwdcolor=cyan
                     /ApEinfo_revcolor=green
                     /ApEinfo_graphicformat=arrow_data {{0 1 2 0 0 -1} {} 0}
                     width 5 offset 0
     misc_feature    6009..6651
                     /label=pUC plasmid replication origin
                     /ApEinfo_fwdcolor=cyan
                     /ApEinfo_revcolor=green
                     /ApEinfo_graphicformat=arrow_data {{0 1 2 0 0 -1} {} 0}
                     width 5 offset 0
     misc_feature    3200..3214
                     /label=1798C-1800G deletion (600P deletion), Sequence
                     conflict in AAN75525
                     /ApEinfo_fwdcolor=#0064ff
                     /ApEinfo_revcolor=green
                     /ApEinfo_graphicformat=arrow_data {{0 1 2 0 0 -1} {} 0}
                     width 5 offset 0
ORIGIN
        1 TAGTTATTAA TAGTAATCAA TTACGGGGTC ATTAGTTCAT AGCCCATATA TGGAGTTCCG
       61 CGTTACATAA CTTACGGTAA ATGGCCCGCC TGGCTGACCG CCCAACGACC CCCGCCCATT
      121 GACGTCAATA ATGACGTATG TTCCCATAGT AACGCCAATA GGGACTTTCC ATTGACGTCA
      181 ATGGGTGGAG TATTTACGGT AAACTGCCCA CTTGGCAGTA CATCAAGTGT ATCATATGCC
      241 AAGTACGCCC CCTATTGACG TCAATGACGG TAAATGGCCC GCCTGGCATT ATGCCCAGTA
      301 CATGACCTTA TGGGACTTTC CTACTTGGCA GTACATCTAC GTATTAGTCA TCGCTATTAC
      361 CATGGTGATG CGGTTTTGGC AGTACATCAA TGGGCGTGGA TAGCGGTTTG ACTCACGGGG
      421 ATTTCCAAGT CTCCACCCCA TTGACGTCAA TGGGAGTTTG TTTTGGCACC AAAATCAACG
      481 GGACTTTCCA AAATGTCGTA ACAACTCCGC CCCATTGACG CAAATGGGCG GTAGGCGTGT
      541 ACGGTGGGAG GTCTATATAA GCAGAGCTGG TTTAGTGAAC CGTCAGATCC GCTAGCGCTA
      601 CCGGACTCAG ATCTCGAGCT CAAGCTTCGA ATTCTGCAGT CGACGGTACC GGCGCGCCAG
      661 CATGGTGAGC AAGGGCGAGG AGCTGTTCAC CGGGGTGGTG CCCATCCTGG TCGAGCTGGA
      721 CGGCGACGTA AACGGCCACA AGTTCAGCGT GTCCGGCGAG GGCGAGGGCG ATGCCACCTA
      781 CGGCAAGCTG ACCCTGAAGT TCATCTGCAC CACCGGCAAG CTGCCCGTGC CCTGGCCCAC
      841 CCTCGTGACC ACCCTGACCT ACGGCGTGCA GTGCTTCAGC CGCTACCCCG ACCACATGAA
      901 GCAGCACGAC TTCTTCAAGT CCGCCATGCC CGAAGGCTAC GTCCAGGAGC GCACCATCTT
      961 CTTCAAGGAC GACGGCAACT ACAAGACCCG CGCCGAGGTG AAGTTCGAGG GCGACACCCT
     1021 GGTGAACCGC ATCGAGCTGA AGGGCATCGA CTTCAAGGAG GACGGCAACA TCCTGGGGCA
     1081 CAAGCTGGAG TACAACTACA ACAGCCACAA CGTCTATATC ATGGCCGACA AGCAGAAGAA
     1141 CGGCATCAAG GTGAACTTCA AGATCCGCCA CAACATCGAG GACGGCAGCG TGCAGCTCGC
     1201 CGACCACTAC CAGCAGAACA CCCCCATCGG CGACGGCCCC GTGCTGCTGC CCGACAACCA
     1261 CTACCTGAGC ACCCAGTCCA AGCTGAGCAA AGACCCCAAC GAGAAGCGCG ATCACATGGT
     1321 CCTGCTGGAG TTCGTGACCG CCGCCGGGAT CACTCTCGGC ATGGACGAGC TGTACAAGTC
     1381 TGGCGGCGGT GGTTCTACTA GTATGGGTGA GTCAAGTGAA GACATAGACC AAATGTTCAG
     1441 CACTTTGCTG GGAGAGATGG ATCTTCTGAC TCAGAGTTTA GGAGTTGACA CTCTCCCTCC
     1501 TCCTGACCCT AATCCACCCA GAGCTGAATT TAACTACAGT GTGGGGTTTA AAGATTTAAA
     1561 TGAGTCCTTA AATGCACTGG AAGACCAAGA TTTAGATGCT CTCATGGCAG ATCTGGTAGC
     1621 AGACATAAGT GAGGCTGAGC AGAGGACAAT CCAGGCACAG AAAGAGTCCT TGCAGAATCA
     1681 ACATCATTCA GCATCTCTAC AAGCATCAAT TTTCAGTGGT GCAGCCTCTC TTGGTTATGG
     1741 AACAAATGTT GCTGCCACTG GTATCAGCCA ATATGAGGAT GACTTACCAC CTCCACCAGC
     1801 CGATCCTGTG TTAGACCTTC CACTGCCACC ACCACCTCCT GAACCTCTCT CTCAGGAAGA
     1861 GGAAGAAGCC CAAGCCAAGG CTGATAAAAT TAAGCTGGCG CTGGAAAAAC TGAAGGAGGC
     1921 CAAGGTTAAG AAGCTCGTCG TCAAGGTGCA CATGAATGAT AACAGCACAA AGTCACTGAT
     1981 GGTGGATGAG CGGCAGCTGG CCCGAGATGT TCTGGACAAC CTTTTCGAGA AAACTCATTG
     2041 TGACTGCAAT GTAGACTGGT GTCTTTATGA AATCTACCCG GAACTACAAA TTGAGAGGTT
     2101 TTTTGAAGAC CATGAAAATG TTGTTGAAGT CTTATCAGAC TGGACAAGAG ACACAGAAAA
     2161 TAAAATACTA TTTTTGGAGA AAGAGGAGAA ATATGCTGTA TTTAAAAACC CCCAGAATTT
     2221 CTACTTGGAT AACAGAGGAA AAAAAGAAAG CAAGGAAACT AATGAGAAAA TGAATGCTAA
     2281 GAACAAGGAA TCCTTACTTG AGGAAAGTTT CTGTGGAACA TCTATCATTG TACCAGAACT
     2341 GGAAGGAGCT CTTTATTTGA AAGAAGATGG AAAGAAATCC TGGAAAAGGC GCTATTTTCT
     2401 TTTACGGGCT TCTGGAATTT ATTATGTACC CAAAGGAAAG ACTAAGACAT CTCGAGATCT
     2461 GGCGTGTTTT ATACAGTTTG AAAATGTCAA CATTTACTAT GGGACTCAGC ATAAAATGAA
     2521 ATATAAAGCG CCCACTGACT ATTGCTTTGT TTTAAAGCAC CCCCAAATTC AGAAGGAGTC
     2581 CCAGTATATC AAGTATCTCT GCTGTGATGA CACAAGAACC CTTAACCAGT GGGTCATGGG
     2641 AATACGGATA GCCAAGTATG GGAAGACTCT CTATGATAAC TACCAGCGGG CTGTGGCAAA
     2701 GGCTGGACTT GCCTCTCGGT GGACAAACTT GGGGACAGTC AATGCAGCTG CACCAGCTCA
     2761 GCCATCTACA GGACCTAAAA CAGGCACCAC CCAGCCCAAT GGACAGATTC CCCAGGCTAC
     2821 ACATTCTGTC AGTGCTGTTC TCCAAGAGGC CCAGAGACAT GCTGAAACAT CGAAGGATAA
     2881 GAAGCCAGCC CTCGGGAACC ACCACGACCC GGCAGTGCCC CGGGCCCCGC ACGCCCCCAA
     2941 GTCCAGCCTG CCCCCGCCCC CTCCGGTGCG GAGGTCCTCC GACACCAGCG GCAGTCCCGC
     3001 CACGCCCCTC AAGGCCAAGG GCACAGGCGG CGGGGGCTTG CCCGCCCCAC CCGACGACTT
     3061 CCTGCCGCCG CCGCCACCGC CGCCGCCCCT CGATGACCCT GAGCTCCCGC CGCCGCCCCC
     3121 GGACTTCATG GAGCCGCCCC CAGACTTCGT GCCCCCGCCC CCGCCGTCGT ACGCAGGGAT
     3181 CGCGGGCTCA GAGCTGCCCC CGCCGCCGCC GCCGCCCGCG CCCGCGCCCG CCCCCGTCCC
     3241 CGACTCCGCC AGGCCGCCCC CCGCGGTGGC CAAGAGGCCT CCTGTGCCCC CCAAGAGGCA
     3301 AGAGAACCCA GGGCACCCCG GCGGAGCAGG AGGCGGGGAG CAAGATTTCA TGTCAGACCT
     3361 CATGAAAGCT TTGCAAAAGA AGAGAGGCAA CGTGTCCTAG GCGGCCGCGA CTCTAGATCA
     3421 TAATCAGCCA TACCACATTT GTAGAGGTTT TACTTGCTTT AAAAAACCTC CCACACCTCC
     3481 CCCTGAACCT GAAACATAAA ATGAATGCAA TTGTTGTTGT TAACTTGTTT ATTGCAGCTT
     3541 ATAATGGTTA CAAATAAAGC AATAGCATCA CAAATTTCAC AAATAAAGCA TTTTTTTCAC
     3601 TGCATTCTAG TTGTGGTTTG TCCAAACTCA TCAATGTATC TTAAGGCGTA AATTGTAAGC
     3661 GTTAATATTT TGTTAAAATT CGCGTTAAAT TTTTGTTAAA TCAGCTCATT TTTTAACCAA
     3721 TAGGCCGAAA TCGGCAAAAT CCCTTATAAA TCAAAAGAAT AGACCGAGAT AGGGTTGAGT
     3781 GTTGTTCCAG TTTGGAACAA GAGTCCACTA TTAAAGAACG TGGACTCCAA CGTCAAAGGN
     3841 NNNNNNNNNN NNNNNNNNNN NNNNNNNNNN NNNNNNNNNN NNNNNNNNTN NNNNNNNNNN
     3901 NNNNNNNNNN NNNNNNNNNN NNNNNNNNNN NNNNNNNNNN NNNNNNNNNN NNNNNNNNNN
     3961 NNNNNNNNNN NNNNNNNNNN GNNNNNNNNN NNNNNNNNNN NNNNNNNNNN NNNNNNNNNN
     4021 NNNNNNNNNN NNNNNNNNNN NNNNNNNNNN NNNNNNNNNN NNNNNNNNNN NNNNNNNNNN
     4081 NNNNNNNNNN NNNNNNNNNN NNNNNCAGGT GGCACTTTTC GGGGAAATGT GCGCGGAACC
     4141 CCTATTTGTT TATTTTTCTA AATACATTCA AATATGTATC CGCTCATGAG ACAATAACCC
     4201 TGATAAATGC TTCAATAATA TTGAAAAAGG AAGAGTCCTG AGGCGGAAAG AACCAGCTGT
     4261 GGAATGTGTG TCAGTTAGGG TGTGGAAAGT CCCCAGGCTC CCCAGCAGGC AGAAGTATGC
     4321 AAAGCATGCA TCTCAATTAG TCAGCAACCA GGTGTGGAAA GTCCCCAGGC TCCCCAGCAG
     4381 GCAGAAGTAT GCAAAGCATG CATCTCAATT AGTCAGCAAC CATAGTCCCG CCCCTAACTC
     4441 CGCCCATCCC GCCCCTAACT CCGCCCAGTT CCGCCCATTC TCCGCCCCAT GGCTGACTAA
     4501 TTTTTTTTAT TTATGCAGAG GCCGAGGCCG CCTCGGCCTC TGAGCTATTC CAGAAGTAGT
     4561 GAGGAGGCTT TTTTGGAGGC CTAGGCTTTT GCAAAGATCG ATCAAGAGAC AGGATGAGGA
     4621 TCGTTTCGCA TGATTGAACA AGATGGATTG CACGCAGGTT CTCCGGCCGC TTGGGTGGAG
     4681 AGGCTATTCG GCTATGACTG GGCACAACAG ACAATCGGCT GCTCTGATGC CGCCGTGTTC
     4741 CGGCTGTCAG CGCAGGGGCG CCCGGTTCTT TTTGTCAAGA CCGACCTGTC CGGTGCCCTG
     4801 AATGAACTGC AAGACGAGGC AGCGCGGCTA TCGTGGCTGG CCACGACGGG CGTTCCTTGC
     4861 GCAGCTGTGC TCGACGTTGT CACTGAAGCG GGAAGGGACT GGCTGCTATT GGGCGAAGTG
     4921 CCGGGGCAGG ATCTCCTGTC ATCTCACCTT GCTCCTGCCG AGAAAGTATC CATCATGGCT
     4981 GATGCAATGC GGCGGCTGCA TACGCTTGAT CCGGCTACCT GCCCATTCGA CCACCAAGCG
     5041 AAACATCGCA TCGAGCGAGC ACGTACTCGG ATGGAAGCCG GTCTTGTCGA TCAGGATGAT
     5101 CTGGACGAAG AGCATCAGGG GCTCGCGCCA GCCGAACTGT TCGCCAGGCT CAAGGCGAGC
     5161 ATGCCCGACG GCGAGGATCT CGTCGTGACC CATGGCGATG CCTGCTTGCC GAATATCATG
     5221 GTGGAAAATG GCCGCTTTTC TGGATTCATC GACTGTGGCC GGCTGGGTGT GGCGGACCGC
     5281 TATCAGGACA TAGCGTTGGC TACCCGTGAT ATTGCTGAAG AGCTTGGCGG CGAATGGGCT
     5341 GACCGCTTCC TCGTGCTTTA CGGTATCGCC GCTCCCGATT CGCAGCGCAT CGCCTTCTAT
     5401 CGCCTTCTTG ACGAGTTCTT CTGAGCGGGA CTCTGGGGTT CGAAATGACC GACCAAGCGA
     5461 CGCCCAACCT GCCATCACGA GATTTCGATT CCACCGCCGC CTTCTATGAA AGGTTGGGCT
     5521 TCGGAATCGT TTTCCGGGAC GCCGGCTGGA TGATCCTCCA GCGCGGGGAT CTCATGCTGG
     5581 AGTTCTTCGC CCACCCTAGG GGGAGGCTAA CTGAAACACG GAAGGAGACA ATACCGGAAG
     5641 GAACCCGCGC TATGACGGCA ATAAAAAGAC AGAATAAAAC GCACGGTGTT GGGTCGTTTG
     5701 TTCATAAACG CGGGGTTCGG TCCCAGGGCT GGCACTCTGT CGATACCCCA CCGAGACCCC
     5761 ATTGGGGCCA ATACGCCCGC GTTTCTTCCT TTTCCCCACC CCACCCCCCA AGTTCGGGTG
     5821 AAGGCCCAGG GCTCGCAGCC AACGTCGGGG CGGCAGGCCC TGCCATAGCC TCAGGTTACT
     5881 CATATATACT TTAGATTGAT TTAAAACTTC ATTTTTAATT TAAAAGGATC TAGGTGAAGA
     5941 TCCTTTTTGA TAATCTCATG ACCAAAATCC CTTAACGTGA GTTTTCGTTC CACTGAGCGT
     6001 CAGACCCCGT AGAAAAGATC AAAGGATCTT CTTGAGATCC TTTTTTTCTG CGCGTAATCT
     6061 GCTGCTTGCA AACAAAAAAA CCACCGCTAC CAGCGGTGGT TTGTTTGCCG GATCAAGAGC
     6121 TACCAACTCT TTTTCCGAAG GTAACTGGCT TCAGCAGAGC GCAGATACCA AATACTGTCC
     6181 TTCTAGTGTA GCCGTAGTTA GGCCACCACT TCAAGAACTC TGTAGCACCG CCTACATACC
     6241 TCGCTCTGCT AATCCTGTTA CCAGTGGCTG CTGCCAGTGG CGATAAGTCG TGTCTTACCG
     6301 GGTTGGACTC AAGACGATAG TTACCGGATA AGGCGCAGCG GTCGGGCTGA ACGGGGGGTT
     6361 CGTGCACACA GCCCAGCTTG GAGCGAACGA CCTACACCGA ACTGAGATAC CTACAGCGTG
     6421 AGCTATGAGA AAGCGCCACG CTTCCCGAAG GGAGAAAGGC GGACAGGTAT CCGGTAAGCG
     6481 GCAGGGTCGG AACAGGAGAG CGCACGAGGG AGCTTCCAGG GGGAAACGCC TGGTATCTTT
     6541 ATAGTCCTGT CGGGTTTCGC CACCTCTGAC TTGAGCGTCG ATTTTTGTGA TGCTCGTCAG
     6601 GGGGGCGGAG CCTATGGAAA AACGCCAGCA ACGCGGCCTT TTTACGGTTC CTGGCCTTTT
     6661 GCTGGCCTTT TGCTCACATG TTCTTTCCTG CGTTATCCCC TGATTCTGTG GATAACCGTA
     6721 TTACCGCCAT GCAT    
//
