# Supplementary material for: A nano-liquid hub integrating growth and immune-evasion signaling to promote cell survival
Source: bioRxiv preprint, doi:10.1101/2021.12.30.474523, version 5 (2026-03-18)
Supplement: Supplementary data S1 [file 474523_file08.zip › DataS1_DNAfiles/055_pEGFPN1-Halo7-SGx3-RIAM.gb]

LOCUS       pEGFPN1_Halo7_SG        6965 bp ds-DNA     linear       26-SEP-2020
DEFINITION  .
ACCESSION   
VERSION     
SOURCE      .
  ORGANISM  .
COMMENT     
COMMENT     
COMMENT     ApEinfo:methylated:1
FEATURES             Location/Qualifiers
     misc_feature    1553..1627
                     /label=SGX3
                     /ApEinfo_fwdcolor=#aefcff
                     /ApEinfo_revcolor=#aefcff
                     /ApEinfo_graphicformat=arrow_data {{0 1 2 0 0 -1} {} 0}
                     width 5 offset 0
     misc_feature    1634..3631
                     /label=human RIAM (NM_019043.3)
                     /ApEinfo_fwdcolor=#ffa2b7
                     /ApEinfo_revcolor=#ff87a6
                     /ApEinfo_graphicformat=arrow_data {{0 1 2 0 0 -1} {} 0}
                     width 5 offset 0
     misc_feature    591..650
                     /label=MCS
                     /ApEinfo_fwdcolor=#ffff66
                     /ApEinfo_revcolor=#ffff66
                     /ApEinfo_graphicformat=arrow_data {{0 1 2 0 0 -1} {} 0}
                     width 5 offset 0
     misc_feature    3881..4336
                     /label=f1 single-strand DNA origin
                     /ApEinfo_fwdcolor=cyan
                     /ApEinfo_revcolor=green
                     /ApEinfo_graphicformat=arrow_data {{0 1 2 0 0 -1} {} 0}
                     width 5 offset 0
     misc_feature    4398..4426
                     /label=Bacterial promoterfor expression of KanR gene
                     /ApEinfo_fwdcolor=#6666fe
                     /ApEinfo_revcolor=green
                     /ApEinfo_graphicformat=arrow_data {{0 1 2 0 0 -1} {} 0}
                     width 5 offset 0
     misc_feature    4510..4739
                     /label=SV40 early promoter
                     /ApEinfo_fwdcolor=#7ffe07
                     /ApEinfo_revcolor=green
                     /ApEinfo_graphicformat=arrow_data {{0 1 2 0 0 -1} {} 0}
                     width 5 offset 0
     misc_feature    5891..5909
                     /label=HSV thymidine kinase polyadenylation signal
                     /ApEinfo_fwdcolor=cyan
                     /ApEinfo_revcolor=green
                     /ApEinfo_graphicformat=arrow_data {{0 1 2 0 0 -1} {} 0}
                     width 5 offset 0
     misc_feature    662..1552
                     /label=Halo7
                     /ApEinfo_fwdcolor=#acf999
                     /ApEinfo_revcolor=#acf999
                     /ApEinfo_graphicformat=arrow_data {{0 1 2 0 0 -1} {} 0}
                     width 5 offset 0
     misc_feature    1..588
                     /label=CMV immediate early promoter
                     /ApEinfo_fwdcolor=#0f7ffe
                     /ApEinfo_revcolor=green
                     /ApEinfo_graphicformat=arrow_data {{0 1 2 0 0 -1} {} 0}
                     width 5 offset 0
     misc_feature    3784..3818
                     /label=SV40 early mRNA polyadenylation signal
                     /ApEinfo_fwdcolor=#fc8008
                     /ApEinfo_revcolor=green
                     /ApEinfo_graphicformat=arrow_data {{0 1 2 0 0 -1} {} 0}
                     width 5 offset 0
     misc_feature    4677..4812
                     /label=SV40 origin of replication
                     /ApEinfo_fwdcolor=#cc66fe
                     /ApEinfo_revcolor=green
                     /ApEinfo_graphicformat=arrow_data {{0 1 2 0 0 -1} {} 0}
                     width 5 offset 0
     misc_feature    4861..5655
                     /label=Kanamycin/neomycin resistance gene
                     /ApEinfo_fwdcolor=#fc6665
                     /ApEinfo_revcolor=green
                     /ApEinfo_graphicformat=arrow_data {{0 1 2 0 0 -1} {} 0}
                     width 5 offset 0
     misc_feature    6240..6882
                     /label=pUC plasmid replication origin
                     /ApEinfo_fwdcolor=cyan
                     /ApEinfo_revcolor=green
                     /ApEinfo_graphicformat=arrow_data {{0 1 2 0 0 -1} {} 0}
                     width 5 offset 0
     misc_feature    3431..3445
                     /label=1798C-1800G deletion (600P deletion), Sequence
                     conflict in AAN75525
                     /ApEinfo_fwdcolor=#0064ff
                     /ApEinfo_revcolor=green
                     /ApEinfo_graphicformat=arrow_data {{0 1 2 0 0 -1} {} 0}
                     width 5 offset 0
ORIGIN
        1 TAGTTATTAA TAGTAATCAA TTACGGGGTC ATTAGTTCAT AGCCCATATA TGGAGTTCCG
       61 CGTTACATAA CTTACGGTAA ATGGCCCGCC TGGCTGACCG CCCAACGACC CCCGCCCATT
      121 GACGTCAATA ATGACGTATG TTCCCATAGT AACGCCAATA GGGACTTTCC ATTGACGTCA
      181 ATGGGTGGAG TATTTACGGT AAACTGCCCA CTTGGCAGTA CATCAAGTGT ATCATATGCC
      241 AAGTACGCCC CCTATTGACG TCAATGACGG TAAATGGCCC GCCTGGCATT ATGCCCAGTA
      301 CATGACCTTA TGGGACTTTC CTACTTGGCA GTACATCTAC GTATTAGTCA TCGCTATTAC
      361 CATGGTGATG CGGTTTTGGC AGTACATCAA TGGGCGTGGA TAGCGGTTTG ACTCACGGGG
      421 ATTTCCAAGT CTCCACCCCA TTGACGTCAA TGGGAGTTTG TTTTGGCACC AAAATCAACG
      481 GGACTTTCCA AAATGTCGTA ACAACTCCGC CCCATTGACG CAAATGGGCG GTAGGCGTGT
      541 ACGGTGGGAG GTCTATATAA GCAGAGCTGG TTTAGTGAAC CGTCAGATCC GCTAGCGCTA
      601 CCGGACTCAG ATCTCGAGCT CAAGCTTCGA ATTCTGCAGT CGACGGTACC GGCGCGCCAG
      661 CATGGCAGAA ATCGGTACTG GCTTTCCATT CGACCCCCAT TATGTGGAAG TCCTGGGCGA
      721 GCGCATGCAC TACGTCGATG TTGGTCCGCG CGATGGCACC CCTGTGCTGT TCCTGCACGG
      781 TAACCCGACC TCCTCCTACG TGTGGCGCAA CATCATCCCG CATGTTGCAC CGACCCATCG
      841 CTGCATTGCT CCAGACCTGA TCGGTATGGG CAAATCCGAC AAACCAGACC TGGGTTATTT
      901 CTTCGACGAC CACGTCCGCT TCATGGATGC CTTCATCGAA GCCCTGGGTC TGGAAGAGGT
      961 CGTCCTGGTC ATTCACGACT GGGGCTCCGC TCTGGGTTTC CACTGGGCCA AGCGCAATCC
     1021 AGAGCGCGTC AAAGGTATTG CATTTATGGA GTTCATCCGC CCTATCCCGA CCTGGGACGA
     1081 ATGGCCAGAA TTTGCCCGCG AGACCTTCCA GGCCTTCCGC ACCACCGACG TCGGCCGCAA
     1141 GCTGATCATC GATCAGAACG TTTTTATCGA GGGTACGCTG CCGATGGGTG TCGTCCGCCC
     1201 GCTGACTGAA GTCGAGATGG ACCATTACCG CGAGCCGTTC CTGAATCCTG TTGACCGCGA
     1261 GCCACTGTGG CGCTTCCCAA ACGAGCTGCC AATCGCCGGT GAGCCAGCGA ACATCGTCGC
     1321 GCTGGTCGAA GAATACATGG ACTGGCTGCA CCAGTCCCCT GTCCCGAAGC TGCTGTTCTG
     1381 GGGCACCCCA GGCGTTCTGA TCCCACCGGC CGAAGCCGCT CGCCTGGCCA AAAGCCTGCC
     1441 TAACTGCAAG GCTGTGGACA TCGGCCCGGG TCTGAATCTG CTGCAAGAAG ACAACCCGGA
     1501 CCTGATCGGC AGCGAGATCG CGCGCTGGCT GTCGACGCTC GAGATTTCCG GCTCCGGACT
     1561 CAGATCTCGA GCTCAAGCTT CGTCAGGAGG CGGTGGCTCA GGAGGCGGTG GCTCAGGAGG
     1621 CGGTGGCACT AGTATGGGTG AGTCAAGTGA AGACATAGAC CAAATGTTCA GCACTTTGCT
     1681 GGGAGAGATG GATCTTCTGA CTCAGAGTTT AGGAGTTGAC ACTCTCCCTC CTCCTGACCC
     1741 TAATCCACCC AGAGCTGAAT TTAACTACAG TGTGGGGTTT AAAGATTTAA ATGAGTCCTT
     1801 AAATGCACTG GAAGACCAAG ATTTAGATGC TCTCATGGCA GATCTGGTAG CAGACATAAG
     1861 TGAGGCTGAG CAGAGGACAA TCCAGGCACA GAAAGAGTCC TTGCAGAATC AACATCATTC
     1921 AGCATCTCTA CAAGCATCAA TTTTCAGTGG TGCAGCCTCT CTTGGTTATG GAACAAATGT
     1981 TGCTGCCACT GGTATCAGCC AATATGAGGA TGACTTACCA CCTCCACCAG CCGATCCTGT
     2041 GTTAGACCTT CCACTGCCAC CACCACCTCC TGAACCTCTC TCTCAGGAAG AGGAAGAAGC
     2101 CCAAGCCAAG GCTGATAAAA TTAAGCTGGC GCTGGAAAAA CTGAAGGAGG CCAAGGTTAA
     2161 GAAGCTCGTC GTCAAGGTGC ACATGAATGA TAACAGCACA AAGTCACTGA TGGTGGATGA
     2221 GCGGCAGCTG GCCCGAGATG TTCTGGACAA CCTTTTCGAG AAAACTCATT GTGACTGCAA
     2281 TGTAGACTGG TGTCTTTATG AAATCTACCC GGAACTACAA ATTGAGAGGT TTTTTGAAGA
     2341 CCATGAAAAT GTTGTTGAAG TCTTATCAGA CTGGACAAGA GACACAGAAA ATAAAATACT
     2401 ATTTTTGGAG AAAGAGGAGA AATATGCTGT ATTTAAAAAC CCCCAGAATT TCTACTTGGA
     2461 TAACAGAGGA AAAAAAGAAA GCAAGGAAAC TAATGAGAAA ATGAATGCTA AGAACAAGGA
     2521 ATCCTTACTT GAGGAAAGTT TCTGTGGAAC ATCTATCATT GTACCAGAAC TGGAAGGAGC
     2581 TCTTTATTTG AAAGAAGATG GAAAGAAATC CTGGAAAAGG CGCTATTTTC TTTTACGGGC
     2641 TTCTGGAATT TATTATGTAC CCAAAGGAAA GACTAAGACA TCTCGAGATC TGGCGTGTTT
     2701 TATACAGTTT GAAAATGTCA ACATTTACTA TGGGACTCAG CATAAAATGA AATATAAAGC
     2761 GCCCACTGAC TATTGCTTTG TTTTAAAGCA CCCCCAAATT CAGAAGGAGT CCCAGTATAT
     2821 CAAGTATCTC TGCTGTGATG ACACAAGAAC CCTTAACCAG TGGGTCATGG GAATACGGAT
     2881 AGCCAAGTAT GGGAAGACTC TCTATGATAA CTACCAGCGG GCTGTGGCAA AGGCTGGACT
     2941 TGCCTCTCGG TGGACAAACT TGGGGACAGT CAATGCAGCT GCACCAGCTC AGCCATCTAC
     3001 AGGACCTAAA ACAGGCACCA CCCAGCCCAA TGGACAGATT CCCCAGGCTA CACATTCTGT
     3061 CAGTGCTGTT CTCCAAGAGG CCCAGAGACA TGCTGAAACA TCGAAGGATA AGAAGCCAGC
     3121 CCTCGGGAAC CACCACGACC CGGCAGTGCC CCGGGCCCCG CACGCCCCCA AGTCCAGCCT
     3181 GCCCCCGCCC CCTCCGGTGC GGAGGTCCTC CGACACCAGC GGCAGTCCCG CCACGCCCCT
     3241 CAAGGCCAAG GGCACAGGCG GCGGGGGCTT GCCCGCCCCA CCCGACGACT TCCTGCCGCC
     3301 GCCGCCACCG CCGCCGCCCC TCGATGACCC TGAGCTCCCG CCGCCGCCCC CGGACTTCAT
     3361 GGAGCCGCCC CCAGACTTCG TGCCCCCGCC CCCGCCGTCG TACGCAGGGA TCGCGGGCTC
     3421 AGAGCTGCCC CCGCCGCCGC CGCCGCCCGC GCCCGCGCCC GCCCCCGTCC CCGACTCCGC
     3481 CAGGCCGCCC CCCGCGGTGG CCAAGAGGCC TCCTGTGCCC CCCAAGAGGC AAGAGAACCC
     3541 AGGGCACCCC GGCGGAGCAG GAGGCGGGGA GCAAGATTTC ATGTCAGACC TCATGAAAGC
     3601 TTTGCAAAAG AAGAGAGGCA ACGTGTCCTA GGCGGCCGCG ACTCTAGATC ATAATCAGCC
     3661 ATACCACATT TGTAGAGGTT TTACTTGCTT TAAAAAACCT CCCACACCTC CCCCTGAACC
     3721 TGAAACATAA AATGAATGCA ATTGTTGTTG TTAACTTGTT TATTGCAGCT TATAATGGTT
     3781 ACAAATAAAG CAATAGCATC ACAAATTTCA CAAATAAAGC ATTTTTTTCA CTGCATTCTA
     3841 GTTGTGGTTT GTCCAAACTC ATCAATGTAT CTTAAGGCGT AAATTGTAAG CGTTAATATT
     3901 TTGTTAAAAT TCGCGTTAAA TTTTTGTTAA ATCAGCTCAT TTTTTAACCA ATAGGCCGAA
     3961 ATCGGCAAAA TCCCTTATAA ATCAAAAGAA TAGACCGAGA TAGGGTTGAG TGTTGTTCCA
     4021 GTTTGGAACA AGAGTCCACT ATTAAAGAAC GTGGACTCCA ACGTCAAAGG NNNNNNNNNN
     4081 NNNNNNNNNN NNNNNNNNNN NNNNNNNNNN NNNNNNNNNT NNNNNNNNNN NNNNNNNNNN
     4141 NNNNNNNNNN NNNNNNNNNN NNNNNNNNNN NNNNNNNNNN NNNNNNNNNN NNNNNNNNNN
     4201 NNNNNNNNNN NGNNNNNNNN NNNNNNNNNN NNNNNNNNNN NNNNNNNNNN NNNNNNNNNN
     4261 NNNNNNNNNN NNNNNNNNNN NNNNNNNNNN NNNNNNNNNN NNNNNNNNNN NNNNNNNNNN
     4321 NNNNNNNNNN NNNNNNCAGG TGGCACTTTT CGGGGAAATG TGCGCGGAAC CCCTATTTGT
     4381 TTATTTTTCT AAATACATTC AAATATGTAT CCGCTCATGA GACAATAACC CTGATAAATG
     4441 CTTCAATAAT ATTGAAAAAG GAAGAGTCCT GAGGCGGAAA GAACCAGCTG TGGAATGTGT
     4501 GTCAGTTAGG GTGTGGAAAG TCCCCAGGCT CCCCAGCAGG CAGAAGTATG CAAAGCATGC
     4561 ATCTCAATTA GTCAGCAACC AGGTGTGGAA AGTCCCCAGG CTCCCCAGCA GGCAGAAGTA
     4621 TGCAAAGCAT GCATCTCAAT TAGTCAGCAA CCATAGTCCC GCCCCTAACT CCGCCCATCC
     4681 CGCCCCTAAC TCCGCCCAGT TCCGCCCATT CTCCGCCCCA TGGCTGACTA ATTTTTTTTA
     4741 TTTATGCAGA GGCCGAGGCC GCCTCGGCCT CTGAGCTATT CCAGAAGTAG TGAGGAGGCT
     4801 TTTTTGGAGG CCTAGGCTTT TGCAAAGATC GATCAAGAGA CAGGATGAGG ATCGTTTCGC
     4861 ATGATTGAAC AAGATGGATT GCACGCAGGT TCTCCGGCCG CTTGGGTGGA GAGGCTATTC
     4921 GGCTATGACT GGGCACAACA GACAATCGGC TGCTCTGATG CCGCCGTGTT CCGGCTGTCA
     4981 GCGCAGGGGC GCCCGGTTCT TTTTGTCAAG ACCGACCTGT CCGGTGCCCT GAATGAACTG
     5041 CAAGACGAGG CAGCGCGGCT ATCGTGGCTG GCCACGACGG GCGTTCCTTG CGCAGCTGTG
     5101 CTCGACGTTG TCACTGAAGC GGGAAGGGAC TGGCTGCTAT TGGGCGAAGT GCCGGGGCAG
     5161 GATCTCCTGT CATCTCACCT TGCTCCTGCC GAGAAAGTAT CCATCATGGC TGATGCAATG
     5221 CGGCGGCTGC ATACGCTTGA TCCGGCTACC TGCCCATTCG ACCACCAAGC GAAACATCGC
     5281 ATCGAGCGAG CACGTACTCG GATGGAAGCC GGTCTTGTCG ATCAGGATGA TCTGGACGAA
     5341 GAGCATCAGG GGCTCGCGCC AGCCGAACTG TTCGCCAGGC TCAAGGCGAG CATGCCCGAC
     5401 GGCGAGGATC TCGTCGTGAC CCATGGCGAT GCCTGCTTGC CGAATATCAT GGTGGAAAAT
     5461 GGCCGCTTTT CTGGATTCAT CGACTGTGGC CGGCTGGGTG TGGCGGACCG CTATCAGGAC
     5521 ATAGCGTTGG CTACCCGTGA TATTGCTGAA GAGCTTGGCG GCGAATGGGC TGACCGCTTC
     5581 CTCGTGCTTT ACGGTATCGC CGCTCCCGAT TCGCAGCGCA TCGCCTTCTA TCGCCTTCTT
     5641 GACGAGTTCT TCTGAGCGGG ACTCTGGGGT TCGAAATGAC CGACCAAGCG ACGCCCAACC
     5701 TGCCATCACG AGATTTCGAT TCCACCGCCG CCTTCTATGA AAGGTTGGGC TTCGGAATCG
     5761 TTTTCCGGGA CGCCGGCTGG ATGATCCTCC AGCGCGGGGA TCTCATGCTG GAGTTCTTCG
     5821 CCCACCCTAG GGGGAGGCTA ACTGAAACAC GGAAGGAGAC AATACCGGAA GGAACCCGCG
     5881 CTATGACGGC AATAAAAAGA CAGAATAAAA CGCACGGTGT TGGGTCGTTT GTTCATAAAC
     5941 GCGGGGTTCG GTCCCAGGGC TGGCACTCTG TCGATACCCC ACCGAGACCC CATTGGGGCC
     6001 AATACGCCCG CGTTTCTTCC TTTTCCCCAC CCCACCCCCC AAGTTCGGGT GAAGGCCCAG
     6061 GGCTCGCAGC CAACGTCGGG GCGGCAGGCC CTGCCATAGC CTCAGGTTAC TCATATATAC
     6121 TTTAGATTGA TTTAAAACTT CATTTTTAAT TTAAAAGGAT CTAGGTGAAG ATCCTTTTTG
     6181 ATAATCTCAT GACCAAAATC CCTTAACGTG AGTTTTCGTT CCACTGAGCG TCAGACCCCG
     6241 TAGAAAAGAT CAAAGGATCT TCTTGAGATC CTTTTTTTCT GCGCGTAATC TGCTGCTTGC
     6301 AAACAAAAAA ACCACCGCTA CCAGCGGTGG TTTGTTTGCC GGATCAAGAG CTACCAACTC
     6361 TTTTTCCGAA GGTAACTGGC TTCAGCAGAG CGCAGATACC AAATACTGTC CTTCTAGTGT
     6421 AGCCGTAGTT AGGCCACCAC TTCAAGAACT CTGTAGCACC GCCTACATAC CTCGCTCTGC
     6481 TAATCCTGTT ACCAGTGGCT GCTGCCAGTG GCGATAAGTC GTGTCTTACC GGGTTGGACT
     6541 CAAGACGATA GTTACCGGAT AAGGCGCAGC GGTCGGGCTG AACGGGGGGT TCGTGCACAC
     6601 AGCCCAGCTT GGAGCGAACG ACCTACACCG AACTGAGATA CCTACAGCGT GAGCTATGAG
     6661 AAAGCGCCAC GCTTCCCGAA GGGAGAAAGG CGGACAGGTA TCCGGTAAGC GGCAGGGTCG
     6721 GAACAGGAGA GCGCACGAGG GAGCTTCCAG GGGGAAACGC CTGGTATCTT TATAGTCCTG
     6781 TCGGGTTTCG CCACCTCTGA CTTGAGCGTC GATTTTTGTG ATGCTCGTCA GGGGGGCGGA
     6841 GCCTATGGAA AAACGCCAGC AACGCGGCCT TTTTACGGTT CCTGGCCTTT TGCTGGCCTT
     6901 TTGCTCACAT GTTCTTTCCT GCGTTATCCC CTGATTCTGT GGATAACCGT ATTACCGCCA
     6961 TGCAT     
//
