# Supplementary material for: A nano-liquid hub integrating growth and immune-evasion signaling to promote cell survival
Source: bioRxiv preprint, doi:10.1101/2021.12.30.474523, version 5 (2026-03-18)
Supplement: Supplementary data S1 [file 474523_file08.zip › DataS1_DNAfiles/056_pEGFPN1-IntegrinB3-SGx3-Halo7.gb]

LOCUS       pEGFP_N1                7294 bp ds-DNA     linear       15-SEP-2020
DEFINITION  .
ACCESSION   
VERSION     
SOURCE      .
  ORGANISM  .
COMMENT     
COMMENT     
COMMENT     ApEinfo:methylated:1
FEATURES             Location/Qualifiers
     misc_feature    591..614
                     /label=MCS
                     /ApEinfo_fwdcolor=#ffff66
                     /ApEinfo_revcolor=#ffff66
                     /ApEinfo_graphicformat=arrow_data {{0 1 2 0 0 -1} {} 0}
                     width 5 offset 0
     misc_feature    3019..3063
                     /label=SGX3
                     /ApEinfo_fwdcolor=#aefcff
                     /ApEinfo_revcolor=#aefcff
                     /ApEinfo_graphicformat=arrow_data {{0 1 2 0 0 -1} {} 0}
                     width 5 offset 0
     misc_feature    1..588
                     /label=CMV immediate early promoter
                     /ApEinfo_fwdcolor=#0f7ffe
                     /ApEinfo_revcolor=green
                     /ApEinfo_graphicformat=arrow_data {{0 1 2 0 0 -1} {} 0}
                     width 5 offset 0
     misc_feature    3064..3957
                     /label=Halo7
                     /ApEinfo_fwdcolor=#acf999
                     /ApEinfo_revcolor=#acf999
                     /ApEinfo_graphicformat=arrow_data {{0 1 2 0 0 -1} {} 0}
                     width 5 offset 0
     misc_feature    4210..4665
                     /label=f1 single-strand DNA origin
                     /ApEinfo_fwdcolor=cyan
                     /ApEinfo_revcolor=green
                     /ApEinfo_graphicformat=arrow_data {{0 1 2 0 0 -1} {} 0}
                     width 5 offset 0
     misc_feature    616..2979
                     /label=human integrin-B3 (NM_000212.2)
                     /ApEinfo_fwdcolor=#ffa3b6
                     /ApEinfo_revcolor=#ffa3b6
                     /ApEinfo_graphicformat=arrow_data {{0 1 2 0 0 -1} {} 0}
                     width 5 offset 0
     misc_feature    4113..4147
                     /label=SV40 early mRNA polyadenylation signal
                     /ApEinfo_fwdcolor=#fc8008
                     /ApEinfo_revcolor=green
                     /ApEinfo_graphicformat=arrow_data {{0 1 2 0 0 -1} {} 0}
                     width 5 offset 0
     misc_feature    2937..2937
                     /label=silent mutation, A2322G (K774K)
                     /ApEinfo_fwdcolor=#0064ff
                     /ApEinfo_revcolor=green
                     /ApEinfo_graphicformat=arrow_data {{0 1 2 0 0 -1} {} 0}
                     width 5 offset 0
     misc_feature    4727..4755
                     /label=Bacterial promoterfor expression of KanR gene
                     /ApEinfo_fwdcolor=#6666fe
                     /ApEinfo_revcolor=green
                     /ApEinfo_graphicformat=arrow_data {{0 1 2 0 0 -1} {} 0}
                     width 5 offset 0
     misc_feature    5006..5141
                     /label=SV40 origin of replication
                     /ApEinfo_fwdcolor=#cc66fe
                     /ApEinfo_revcolor=green
                     /ApEinfo_graphicformat=arrow_data {{0 1 2 0 0 -1} {} 0}
                     width 5 offset 0
     misc_feature    4839..5068
                     /label=SV40 early promoter
                     /ApEinfo_fwdcolor=#7ffe07
                     /ApEinfo_revcolor=green
                     /ApEinfo_graphicformat=arrow_data {{0 1 2 0 0 -1} {} 0}
                     width 5 offset 0
     misc_feature    5190..5984
                     /label=Kanamycin/neomycin resistance gene
                     /ApEinfo_fwdcolor=#fc6665
                     /ApEinfo_revcolor=green
                     /ApEinfo_graphicformat=arrow_data {{0 1 2 0 0 -1} {} 0}
                     width 5 offset 0
     misc_feature    6220..6238
                     /label=HSV thymidine kinase polyadenylation signal
                     /ApEinfo_fwdcolor=cyan
                     /ApEinfo_revcolor=green
                     /ApEinfo_graphicformat=arrow_data {{0 1 2 0 0 -1} {} 0}
                     width 5 offset 0
     misc_feature    6569..7211
                     /label=pUC plasmid replication origin
                     /ApEinfo_fwdcolor=cyan
                     /ApEinfo_revcolor=green
                     /ApEinfo_graphicformat=arrow_data {{0 1 2 0 0 -1} {} 0}
                     width 5 offset 0
ORIGIN
        1 TAGTTATTAA TAGTAATCAA TTACGGGGTC ATTAGTTCAT AGCCCATATA TGGAGTTCCG
       61 CGTTACATAA CTTACGGTAA ATGGCCCGCC TGGCTGACCG CCCAACGACC CCCGCCCATT
      121 GACGTCAATA ATGACGTATG TTCCCATAGT AACGCCAATA GGGACTTTCC ATTGACGTCA
      181 ATGGGTGGAG TATTTACGGT AAACTGCCCA CTTGGCAGTA CATCAAGTGT ATCATATGCC
      241 AAGTACGCCC CCTATTGACG TCAATGACGG TAAATGGCCC GCCTGGCATT ATGCCCAGTA
      301 CATGACCTTA TGGGACTTTC CTACTTGGCA GTACATCTAC GTATTAGTCA TCGCTATTAC
      361 CATGGTGATG CGGTTTTGGC AGTACATCAA TGGGCGTGGA TAGCGGTTTG ACTCACGGGG
      421 ATTTCCAAGT CTCCACCCCA TTGACGTCAA TGGGAGTTTG TTTTGGCACC AAAATCAACG
      481 GGACTTTCCA AAATGTCGTA ACAACTCCGC CCCATTGACG CAAATGGGCG GTAGGCGTGT
      541 ACGGTGGGAG GTCTATATAA GCAGAGCTGG TTTAGTGAAC CGTCAGATCC GCTAGCGCTA
      601 CCGGACTCAG ATCTCATGCG AGCGCGGCCG CGGCCCCGGC CGCTCTGGGC GACTGTGCTG
      661 GCGCTGGGGG CGCTGGCGGG CGTTGGCGTA GGAGGGCCCA ACATCTGTAC CACGCGAGGT
      721 GTGAGCTCCT GCCAGCAGTG CCTGGCTGTG AGCCCCATGT GTGCCTGGTG CTCTGATGAG
      781 GCCCTGCCTC TGGGCTCACC TCGCTGTGAC CTGAAGGAGA ATCTGCTGAA GGATAACTGT
      841 GCCCCAGAAT CCATCGAGTT CCCAGTGAGT GAGGCCCGAG TACTAGAGGA CAGGCCCCTC
      901 AGCGACAAGG GCTCTGGAGA CAGCTCCCAG GTCACTCAAG TCAGTCCCCA GAGGATTGCA
      961 CTCCGGCTCC GGCCAGATGA TTCGAAGAAT TTCTCCATCC AAGTGCGGCA GGTGGAGGAT
     1021 TACCCTGTGG ACATCTACTA CTTGATGGAC CTGTCTTACT CCATGAAGGA TGATCTGTGG
     1081 AGCATCCAGA ACCTGGGTAC CAAGCTGGCC ACCCAGATGC GAAAGCTCAC CAGTAACCTG
     1141 CGGATTGGCT TCGGGGCATT TGTGGACAAG CCTGTGTCAC CATACATGTA TATCTCCCCA
     1201 CCAGAGGCCC TCGAAAACCC CTGCTATGAT ATGAAGACCA CCTGCTTGCC CATGTTTGGC
     1261 TACAAACACG TGCTGACGCT AACTGACCAG GTGACCCGCT TCAATGAGGA AGTGAAGAAG
     1321 CAGAGTGTGT CACGGAACCG AGATGCCCCA GAGGGTGGCT TTGATGCCAT CATGCAGGCT
     1381 ACAGTCTGTG ATGAAAAGAT TGGCTGGAGG AATGATGCAT CCCACTTGCT GGTGTTTACC
     1441 ACTGATGCCA AGACTCATAT AGCATTGGAC GGAAGGCTGG CAGGCATTGT CCAGCCTAAT
     1501 GACGGGCAGT GTCATGTTGG TAGTGACAAT CATTACTCTG CCTCCACTAC CATGGATTAT
     1561 CCCTCTTTGG GGCTGATGAC TGAGAAGCTA TCCCAGAAAA ACATCAATTT GATCTTTGCA
     1621 GTGACTGAAA ATGTAGTCAA TCTCTATCAG AACTATAGTG AGCTCATCCC AGGGACCACA
     1681 GTTGGGGTTC TGTCCATGGA TTCCAGCAAT GTCCTCCAGC TCATTGTTGA TGCTTATGGG
     1741 AAAATCCGTT CTAAAGTAGA GCTGGAAGTG CGTGACCTCC CTGAAGAGTT GTCTCTATCC
     1801 TTCAATGCCA CCTGCCTCAA CAATGAGGTC ATCCCTGGCC TCAAGTCTTG TATGGGACTC
     1861 AAGATTGGAG ACACGGTGAG CTTCAGCATT GAGGCCAAGG TGCGAGGCTG TCCCCAGGAG
     1921 AAGGAGAAGT CCTTTACCAT AAAGCCCGTG GGCTTCAAGG ACAGCCTGAT CGTCCAGGTC
     1981 ACCTTTGATT GTGACTGTGC CTGCCAGGCC CAAGCTGAAC CTAATAGCCA TCGCTGCAAC
     2041 AATGGCAATG GGACCTTTGA GTGTGGGGTA TGCCGTTGTG GGCCTGGCTG GCTGGGATCC
     2101 CAGTGTGAGT GCTCAGAGGA GGACTATCGC CCTTCCCAGC AGGACGAATG CAGCCCCCGG
     2161 GAGGGTCAGC CCGTCTGCAG CCAGCGGGGC GAGTGCCTCT GTGGTCAATG TGTCTGCCAC
     2221 AGCAGTGACT TTGGCAAGAT CACGGGCAAG TACTGCGAGT GTGACGACTT CTCCTGTGTC
     2281 CGCTACAAGG GGGAGATGTG CTCAGGCCAT GGCCAGTGCA GCTGTGGGGA CTGCCTGTGT
     2341 GACTCCGACT GGACCGGCTA CTACTGCAAC TGTACCACGC GTACTGACAC CTGCATGTCC
     2401 AGCAATGGGC TGCTGTGCAG CGGCCGCGGC AAGTGTGAAT GTGGCAGCTG TGTCTGTATC
     2461 CAGCCGGGCT CCTATGGGGA CACCTGTGAG AAGTGCCCCA CCTGCCCAGA TGCCTGCACC
     2521 TTTAAGAAAG AATGTGTGGA GTGTAAGAAG TTTGACCGGG GAGCCCTACA TGACGAAAAT
     2581 ACCTGCAACC GTTACTGCCG TGACGAGATT GAGTCAGTGA AAGAGCTTAA GGACACTGGC
     2641 AAGGATGCAG TGAATTGTAC CTATAAGAAT GAGGATGACT GTGTCGTCAG ATTCCAGTAC
     2701 TATGAAGATT CTAGTGGAAA GTCCATCCTG TATGTGGTAG AAGAGCCAGA GTGTCCCAAG
     2761 GGCCCTGACA TCCTGGTGGT CCTGCTCTCA GTGATGGGGG CCATTCTGCT CATTGGCCTT
     2821 GCCGCCCTGC TCATCTGGAA ACTCCTCATC ACCATCCACG ACCGAAAAGA ATTCGCTAAA
     2881 TTTGAGGAAG AACGCGCCAG AGCAAAATGG GACACAGCCA ACAACCCACT GTATAAGGAG
     2941 GCCACGTCTA CCTTCACCAA TATCACGTAC CGGGGCACTA AGCTTCGAAT TCTGCAGTCG
     3001 ACGGTACCGC GGGATCCATC TGGTGGCGGA GGGAGTGGCG GAGGTGGGTC AGGAGGTGGA
     3061 GGCATGGCAG AAATCGGTAC TGGCTTTCCA TTCGACCCCC ATTATGTGGA AGTCCTGGGC
     3121 GAGCGCATGC ACTACGTCGA TGTTGGTCCG CGCGATGGCA CCCCTGTGCT GTTCCTGCAC
     3181 GGTAACCCGA CCTCCTCCTA CGTGTGGCGC AACATCATCC CGCATGTTGC ACCGACCCAT
     3241 CGCTGCATTG CTCCAGACCT GATCGGTATG GGCAAATCCG ACAAACCAGA CCTGGGTTAT
     3301 TTCTTCGACG ACCACGTCCG CTTCATGGAT GCCTTCATCG AAGCCCTGGG TCTGGAAGAG
     3361 GTCGTCCTGG TCATTCACGA CTGGGGCTCC GCTCTGGGTT TCCACTGGGC CAAGCGCAAT
     3421 CCAGAGCGCG TCAAAGGTAT TGCATTTATG GAGTTCATCC GCCCTATCCC GACCTGGGAC
     3481 GAATGGCCAG AATTTGCCCG CGAGACCTTC CAGGCCTTCC GCACCACCGA CGTCGGCCGC
     3541 AAGCTGATCA TCGATCAGAA CGTTTTTATC GAGGGTACGC TGCCGATGGG TGTCGTCCGC
     3601 CCGCTGACTG AAGTCGAGAT GGACCATTAC CGCGAGCCGT TCCTGAATCC TGTTGACCGC
     3661 GAGCCACTGT GGCGCTTCCC AAACGAGCTG CCAATCGCCG GTGAGCCAGC GAACATCGTC
     3721 GCGCTGGTCG AAGAATACAT GGACTGGCTG CACCAGTCCC CTGTCCCGAA GCTGCTGTTC
     3781 TGGGGCACCC CAGGCGTTCT GATCCCACCG GCCGAAGCCG CTCGCCTGGC CAAAAGCCTG
     3841 CCTAACTGCA AGGCTGTGGA CATCGGCCCG GGTCTGAATC TGCTGCAAGA AGACAACCCG
     3901 GACCTGATCG GCAGCGAGAT CGCGCGCTGG CTGTCGACGC TCGAGATTTC CGGCTAATGA
     3961 GCGGCCGCGA CTCTAGATCA TAATCAGCCA TACCACATTT GTAGAGGTTT TACTTGCTTT
     4021 AAAAAACCTC CCACACCTCC CCCTGAACCT GAAACATAAA ATGAATGCAA TTGTTGTTGT
     4081 TAACTTGTTT ATTGCAGCTT ATAATGGTTA CAAATAAAGC AATAGCATCA CAAATTTCAC
     4141 AAATAAAGCA TTTTTTTCAC TGCATTCTAG TTGTGGTTTG TCCAAACTCA TCAATGTATC
     4201 TTAAGGCGTA AATTGTAAGC GTTAATATTT TGTTAAAATT CGCGTTAAAT TTTTGTTAAA
     4261 TCAGCTCATT TTTTAACCAA TAGGCCGAAA TCGGCAAAAT CCCTTATAAA TCAAAAGAAT
     4321 AGACCGAGAT AGGGTTGAGT GTTGTTCCAG TTTGGAACAA GAGTCCACTA TTAAAGAACG
     4381 TGGACTCCAA CGTCAAAGGN NNNNNNNNNN NNNNNNNNNN NNNNNNNNNN NNNNNNNNNN
     4441 NNNNNNNNTN NNNNNNNNNN NNNNNNNNNN NNNNNNNNNN NNNNNNNNNN NNNNNNNNNN
     4501 NNNNNNNNNN NNNNNNNNNN NNNNNNNNNN NNNNNNNNNN GNNNNNNNNN NNNNNNNNNN
     4561 NNNNNNNNNN NNNNNNNNNN NNNNNNNNNN NNNNNNNNNN NNNNNNNNNN NNNNNNNNNN
     4621 NNNNNNNNNN NNNNNNNNNN NNNNNNNNNN NNNNNNNNNN NNNNNCAGGT GGCACTTTTC
     4681 GGGGAAATGT GCGCGGAACC CCTATTTGTT TATTTTTCTA AATACATTCA AATATGTATC
     4741 CGCTCATGAG ACAATAACCC TGATAAATGC TTCAATAATA TTGAAAAAGG AAGAGTCCTG
     4801 AGGCGGAAAG AACCAGCTGT GGAATGTGTG TCAGTTAGGG TGTGGAAAGT CCCCAGGCTC
     4861 CCCAGCAGGC AGAAGTATGC AAAGCATGCA TCTCAATTAG TCAGCAACCA GGTGTGGAAA
     4921 GTCCCCAGGC TCCCCAGCAG GCAGAAGTAT GCAAAGCATG CATCTCAATT AGTCAGCAAC
     4981 CATAGTCCCG CCCCTAACTC CGCCCATCCC GCCCCTAACT CCGCCCAGTT CCGCCCATTC
     5041 TCCGCCCCAT GGCTGACTAA TTTTTTTTAT TTATGCAGAG GCCGAGGCCG CCTCGGCCTC
     5101 TGAGCTATTC CAGAAGTAGT GAGGAGGCTT TTTTGGAGGC CTAGGCTTTT GCAAAGATCG
     5161 ATCAAGAGAC AGGATGAGGA TCGTTTCGCA TGATTGAACA AGATGGATTG CACGCAGGTT
     5221 CTCCGGCCGC TTGGGTGGAG AGGCTATTCG GCTATGACTG GGCACAACAG ACAATCGGCT
     5281 GCTCTGATGC CGCCGTGTTC CGGCTGTCAG CGCAGGGGCG CCCGGTTCTT TTTGTCAAGA
     5341 CCGACCTGTC CGGTGCCCTG AATGAACTGC AAGACGAGGC AGCGCGGCTA TCGTGGCTGG
     5401 CCACGACGGG CGTTCCTTGC GCAGCTGTGC TCGACGTTGT CACTGAAGCG GGAAGGGACT
     5461 GGCTGCTATT GGGCGAAGTG CCGGGGCAGG ATCTCCTGTC ATCTCACCTT GCTCCTGCCG
     5521 AGAAAGTATC CATCATGGCT GATGCAATGC GGCGGCTGCA TACGCTTGAT CCGGCTACCT
     5581 GCCCATTCGA CCACCAAGCG AAACATCGCA TCGAGCGAGC ACGTACTCGG ATGGAAGCCG
     5641 GTCTTGTCGA TCAGGATGAT CTGGACGAAG AGCATCAGGG GCTCGCGCCA GCCGAACTGT
     5701 TCGCCAGGCT CAAGGCGAGC ATGCCCGACG GCGAGGATCT CGTCGTGACC CATGGCGATG
     5761 CCTGCTTGCC GAATATCATG GTGGAAAATG GCCGCTTTTC TGGATTCATC GACTGTGGCC
     5821 GGCTGGGTGT GGCGGACCGC TATCAGGACA TAGCGTTGGC TACCCGTGAT ATTGCTGAAG
     5881 AGCTTGGCGG CGAATGGGCT GACCGCTTCC TCGTGCTTTA CGGTATCGCC GCTCCCGATT
     5941 CGCAGCGCAT CGCCTTCTAT CGCCTTCTTG ACGAGTTCTT CTGAGCGGGA CTCTGGGGTT
     6001 CGAAATGACC GACCAAGCGA CGCCCAACCT GCCATCACGA GATTTCGATT CCACCGCCGC
     6061 CTTCTATGAA AGGTTGGGCT TCGGAATCGT TTTCCGGGAC GCCGGCTGGA TGATCCTCCA
     6121 GCGCGGGGAT CTCATGCTGG AGTTCTTCGC CCACCCTAGG GGGAGGCTAA CTGAAACACG
     6181 GAAGGAGACA ATACCGGAAG GAACCCGCGC TATGACGGCA ATAAAAAGAC AGAATAAAAC
     6241 GCACGGTGTT GGGTCGTTTG TTCATAAACG CGGGGTTCGG TCCCAGGGCT GGCACTCTGT
     6301 CGATACCCCA CCGAGACCCC ATTGGGGCCA ATACGCCCGC GTTTCTTCCT TTTCCCCACC
     6361 CCACCCCCCA AGTTCGGGTG AAGGCCCAGG GCTCGCAGCC AACGTCGGGG CGGCAGGCCC
     6421 TGCCATAGCC TCAGGTTACT CATATATACT TTAGATTGAT TTAAAACTTC ATTTTTAATT
     6481 TAAAAGGATC TAGGTGAAGA TCCTTTTTGA TAATCTCATG ACCAAAATCC CTTAACGTGA
     6541 GTTTTCGTTC CACTGAGCGT CAGACCCCGT AGAAAAGATC AAAGGATCTT CTTGAGATCC
     6601 TTTTTTTCTG CGCGTAATCT GCTGCTTGCA AACAAAAAAA CCACCGCTAC CAGCGGTGGT
     6661 TTGTTTGCCG GATCAAGAGC TACCAACTCT TTTTCCGAAG GTAACTGGCT TCAGCAGAGC
     6721 GCAGATACCA AATACTGTCC TTCTAGTGTA GCCGTAGTTA GGCCACCACT TCAAGAACTC
     6781 TGTAGCACCG CCTACATACC TCGCTCTGCT AATCCTGTTA CCAGTGGCTG CTGCCAGTGG
     6841 CGATAAGTCG TGTCTTACCG GGTTGGACTC AAGACGATAG TTACCGGATA AGGCGCAGCG
     6901 GTCGGGCTGA ACGGGGGGTT CGTGCACACA GCCCAGCTTG GAGCGAACGA CCTACACCGA
     6961 ACTGAGATAC CTACAGCGTG AGCTATGAGA AAGCGCCACG CTTCCCGAAG GGAGAAAGGC
     7021 GGACAGGTAT CCGGTAAGCG GCAGGGTCGG AACAGGAGAG CGCACGAGGG AGCTTCCAGG
     7081 GGGAAACGCC TGGTATCTTT ATAGTCCTGT CGGGTTTCGC CACCTCTGAC TTGAGCGTCG
     7141 ATTTTTGTGA TGCTCGTCAG GGGGGCGGAG CCTATGGAAA AACGCCAGCA ACGCGGCCTT
     7201 TTTACGGTTC CTGGCCTTTT GCTGGCCTTT TGCTCACATG TTCTTTCCTG CGTTATCCCC
     7261 TGATTCTGTG GATAACCGTA TTACCGCCAT GCAT  
//
