# Supplementary material for: A nano-liquid hub integrating growth and immune-evasion signaling to promote cell survival
Source: bioRxiv preprint, doi:10.1101/2021.12.30.474523, version 5 (2026-03-18)
Supplement: Supplementary data S1 [file 474523_file08.zip › DataS1_DNAfiles/057_pEGFPN1-Halo7-SGSGx3-NWASP.gb]

LOCUS       pEGFPN1_Halo7_SG        6474 bp ds-DNA     linear       15-SEP-2020
DEFINITION  .
ACCESSION   
VERSION     
SOURCE      .
  ORGANISM  .
COMMENT     
COMMENT     
COMMENT     ApEinfo:methylated:1
FEATURES             Location/Qualifiers
     misc_feature    1635..3140
                     /label=Rat N-WASP (NM_001110365.1)
                     /ApEinfo_fwdcolor=#ffa2b7
                     /ApEinfo_revcolor=#ff87a6
                     /ApEinfo_graphicformat=arrow_data {{0 1 2 0 0 -1} {} 0}
                     width 5 offset 0
     misc_feature    663..1553
                     /label=Halo7
                     /ApEinfo_fwdcolor=#acf999
                     /ApEinfo_revcolor=#acf999
                     /ApEinfo_graphicformat=arrow_data {{0 1 2 0 0 -1} {} 0}
                     width 5 offset 0
     misc_feature    1..588
                     /label=CMV immediate early promoter
                     /ApEinfo_fwdcolor=#0f7ffe
                     /ApEinfo_revcolor=green
                     /ApEinfo_graphicformat=arrow_data {{0 1 2 0 0 -1} {} 0}
                     width 5 offset 0
     misc_feature    4186..4321
                     /label=SV40 origin of replication
                     /ApEinfo_fwdcolor=#cc66fe
                     /ApEinfo_revcolor=green
                     /ApEinfo_graphicformat=arrow_data {{0 1 2 0 0 -1} {} 0}
                     width 5 offset 0
     misc_feature    5749..6391
                     /label=pUC plasmid replication origin
                     /ApEinfo_fwdcolor=cyan
                     /ApEinfo_revcolor=green
                     /ApEinfo_graphicformat=arrow_data {{0 1 2 0 0 -1} {} 0}
                     width 5 offset 0
     misc_feature    2759..2759
                     /label=T1125C (P375P)
                     /ApEinfo_fwdcolor=#0064ff
                     /ApEinfo_revcolor=green
                     /ApEinfo_graphicformat=arrow_data {{0 1 2 0 0 -1} {} 0}
                     width 5 offset 0
     misc_feature    591..650
                     /label=MCS
                     /ApEinfo_fwdcolor=#ffff66
                     /ApEinfo_revcolor=#ffff66
                     /ApEinfo_graphicformat=arrow_data {{0 1 2 0 0 -1} {} 0}
                     width 5 offset 0
     misc_feature    3907..3935
                     /label=Bacterial promoterfor expression of KanR gene
                     /ApEinfo_fwdcolor=#6666fe
                     /ApEinfo_revcolor=green
                     /ApEinfo_graphicformat=arrow_data {{0 1 2 0 0 -1} {} 0}
                     width 5 offset 0
     misc_feature    5400..5418
                     /label=HSV thymidine kinase polyadenylation signal
                     /ApEinfo_fwdcolor=cyan
                     /ApEinfo_revcolor=green
                     /ApEinfo_graphicformat=arrow_data {{0 1 2 0 0 -1} {} 0}
                     width 5 offset 0
     misc_feature    1554..1616
                     /label=SGSGx3 Linker
                     /ApEinfo_fwdcolor=#aefcff
                     /ApEinfo_revcolor=#aefcff
                     /ApEinfo_graphicformat=arrow_data {{0 1 2 0 0 -1} {} 0}
                     width 5 offset 0
     misc_feature    3390..3845
                     /label=f1 single-strand DNA origin
                     /ApEinfo_fwdcolor=cyan
                     /ApEinfo_revcolor=green
                     /ApEinfo_graphicformat=arrow_data {{0 1 2 0 0 -1} {} 0}
                     width 5 offset 0
     misc_feature    4019..4248
                     /label=SV40 early promoter
                     /ApEinfo_fwdcolor=#7ffe07
                     /ApEinfo_revcolor=green
                     /ApEinfo_graphicformat=arrow_data {{0 1 2 0 0 -1} {} 0}
                     width 5 offset 0
     misc_feature    3293..3327
                     /label=SV40 early mRNA polyadenylation signal
                     /ApEinfo_fwdcolor=#fc8008
                     /ApEinfo_revcolor=green
                     /ApEinfo_graphicformat=arrow_data {{0 1 2 0 0 -1} {} 0}
                     width 5 offset 0
     misc_feature    4370..5164
                     /label=Kanamycin/neomycin resistance gene
                     /ApEinfo_fwdcolor=#fc6665
                     /ApEinfo_revcolor=green
                     /ApEinfo_graphicformat=arrow_data {{0 1 2 0 0 -1} {} 0}
                     width 5 offset 0
ORIGIN
        1 TAGTTATTAA TAGTAATCAA TTACGGGGTC ATTAGTTCAT AGCCCATATA TGGAGTTCCG
       61 CGTTACATAA CTTACGGTAA ATGGCCCGCC TGGCTGACCG CCCAACGACC CCCGCCCATT
      121 GACGTCAATA ATGACGTATG TTCCCATAGT AACGCCAATA GGGACTTTCC ATTGACGTCA
      181 ATGGGTGGAG TATTTACGGT AAACTGCCCA CTTGGCAGTA CATCAAGTGT ATCATATGCC
      241 AAGTACGCCC CCTATTGACG TCAATGACGG TAAATGGCCC GCCTGGCATT ATGCCCAGTA
      301 CATGACCTTA TGGGACTTTC CTACTTGGCA GTACATCTAC GTATTAGTCA TCGCTATTAC
      361 CATGGTGATG CGGTTTTGGC AGTACATCAA TGGGCGTGGA TAGCGGTTTG ACTCACGGGG
      421 ATTTCCAAGT CTCCACCCCA TTGACGTCAA TGGGAGTTTG TTTTGGCACC AAAATCAACG
      481 GGACTTTCCA AAATGTCGTA ACAACTCCGC CCCATTGACG CAAATGGGCG GTAGGCGTGT
      541 ACGGTGGGAG GTCTATATAA GCAGAGCTGG TTTAGTGAAC CGTCAGATCC GCTAGCGCTA
      601 CCGGACTCAG ATCTCGAGCT CAAGCTTCGA ATTCTGCAGT CGACGGTACC GGTGGGCGCG
      661 CCATGGCAGA AATCGGTACT GGCTTTCCAT TCGACCCCCA TTATGTGGAA GTCCTGGGCG
      721 AGCGCATGCA CTACGTCGAT GTTGGTCCGC GCGATGGCAC CCCTGTGCTG TTCCTGCACG
      781 GTAACCCGAC CTCCTCCTAC GTGTGGCGCA ACATCATCCC GCATGTTGCA CCGACCCATC
      841 GCTGCATTGC TCCAGACCTG ATCGGTATGG GCAAATCCGA CAAACCAGAC CTGGGTTATT
      901 TCTTCGACGA CCACGTCCGC TTCATGGATG CCTTCATCGA AGCCCTGGGT CTGGAAGAGG
      961 TCGTCCTGGT CATTCACGAC TGGGGCTCCG CTCTGGGTTT CCACTGGGCC AAGCGCAATC
     1021 CAGAGCGCGT CAAAGGTATT GCATTTATGG AGTTCATCCG CCCTATCCCG ACCTGGGACG
     1081 AATGGCCAGA ATTTGCCCGC GAGACCTTCC AGGCCTTCCG CACCACCGAC GTCGGCCGCA
     1141 AGCTGATCAT CGATCAGAAC GTTTTTATCG AGGGTACGCT GCCGATGGGT GTCGTCCGCC
     1201 CGCTGACTGA AGTCGAGATG GACCATTACC GCGAGCCGTT CCTGAATCCT GTTGACCGCG
     1261 AGCCACTGTG GCGCTTCCCA AACGAGCTGC CAATCGCCGG TGAGCCAGCG AACATCGTCG
     1321 CGCTGGTCGA AGAATACATG GACTGGCTGC ACCAGTCCCC TGTCCCGAAG CTGCTGTTCT
     1381 GGGGCACCCC AGGCGTTCTG ATCCCACCGG CCGAAGCCGC TCGCCTGGCC AAAAGCCTGC
     1441 CTAACTGCAA GGCTGTGGAC ATCGGCCCGG GTCTGAATCT GCTGCAAGAA GACAACCCGG
     1501 ACCTGATCGG CAGCGAGATC GCGCGCTGGC TGTCGACGCT CGAGATTTCC GGCTCTGGTG
     1561 GCGGATCCGG GGGTTCAGGG GGAGGCAGTG GGGGAAGCGG AGGTGGGTCT GGAGGCGATA
     1621 TCGGATCTGA ATTCATGAGC TCGGGCCAGC AGCCCCCGCG GAGGGTCACC AACGTGGGCT
     1681 CCCTGCTGCT CACCCCGCAA GAAAACGAGT CTCTTTTCTC CTTCCTCGGC AAGAAATGTG
     1741 TGACTATGTC TTCAGCAGTG GTGCAGTTAT ATGCAGCTGA TCGGAACTGT ATGTGGTCAA
     1801 AGAAGTGCAG TGGTGTTGCT TGTCTTGTTA AGGACAATCC TCAGAGATCT TATTTTTTAA
     1861 GAATATTTGA CATTAAGGAT GGGAAATTAC TGTGGGAACA AGAGCTATAC AATAACTTTG
     1921 TATATAATAG TCCTAGAGGA TATTTTCATA CCTTTGCTGG AGATACTTGT CAAGTAGCTC
     1981 TTAATTTTGC CAATGAAGAA GAAGCAAAAA AGTTCCGAAA AGCAGTTACA GACCTGTTGG
     2041 GTCGACGACA AAGGAAATCT GAAAAAAGAC GAGATGCTCC AAATGGTCCC AATCTACCCA
     2101 TGGCTACAGT TGACATAAAA AATCCAGAAA TCACAACAAA CAGGTTTTAT GGTTCACAAG
     2161 TCAACAACAT CTCCCACACC AAAGAAAAGA AGAAAGGAAA AGCTAAAAAG AAGAGATTAA
     2221 CCAAGGCAGA TATTGGAACA CCAAGTAATT TCCAGCACAT TGGACATGTT GGTTGGGATC
     2281 CAAATACAGG TTTTGATCTA AATAATTTGG ATCCAGAATT GAAGAATCTT TTTGATATGT
     2341 GTGGGATCTC TGAGGCCCAG CTTAAAGACA GAGAAACATC AAAAGTTATT TATGACTTTA
     2401 TTGAAAAAAC AGGAGGTGTA GAAGCTGTTA AAAATGAACT CCGAAGGCAA GCACCACCAC
     2461 CTCCTCCACC CTCAAGAGGA GGACCTCCCC CTCCTCCTCC CCCTCCTCAC AGCTCAGGCC
     2521 CTCCTCCCCC TCCTGCCCGT GGAAGGGGGG CTCCTCCCCC GCCACCATCA AGAGCTCCTA
     2581 CTGCTGCACC TCCACCTCCA CCTCCTTCTA GGCCTGGTGT TGTCGTTCCT CCACCTCCTC
     2641 CAAACAGGAT GTACCCTCCT CCACCACCAG CCCTGCCTTC CTCAGCACCT TCAGGCCCAC
     2701 CACCACCTCC GCCTCTGTCT ATGGCAGGGT CCACAGCACC ACCACCTCCT CCACCACCCC
     2761 CCCCTCCACC AGGGCCACCA CCTCCCCCTG GCCTGCCTTC TGATGGTGAC CATCAAGTTC
     2821 CAGCTTCTTC AGGAAACAAA GCAGCTCTTT TGGATCAAAT TAGAGAGGGT GCTCAGCTAA
     2881 AAAAAGTGGA GCAGAATAGT CGGCCCGTGT CCTGCTCAGG AAGGGATGCA CTTCTAGACC
     2941 AGATACGACA GGGCATTCAG TTGAAATCCG TGTCTGATGG CCAAGAGTCC ACACCACCAA
     3001 CCCCCGCGCC CACTTCAGGA ATTGTGGGTG CGCTGATGGA AGTGATGCAG AAAAGGAGCA
     3061 AAGCCATTCA TTCCTCAGAT GAAGATGAAG ATGATGATGA TGAAGAAGAT TTTGAGGATG
     3121 ATGATGAGTG GGAAGACTGA GCGGCCGCGA CTCTAGATCA TAATCAGCCA TACCACATTT
     3181 GTAGAGGTTT TACTTGCTTT AAAAAACCTC CCACACCTCC CCCTGAACCT GAAACATAAA
     3241 ATGAATGCAA TTGTTGTTGT TAACTTGTTT ATTGCAGCTT ATAATGGTTA CAAATAAAGC
     3301 AATAGCATCA CAAATTTCAC AAATAAAGCA TTTTTTTCAC TGCATTCTAG TTGTGGTTTG
     3361 TCCAAACTCA TCAATGTATC TTAAGGCGTA AATTGTAAGC GTTAATATTT TGTTAAAATT
     3421 CGCGTTAAAT TTTTGTTAAA TCAGCTCATT TTTTAACCAA TAGGCCGAAA TCGGCAAAAT
     3481 CCCTTATAAA TCAAAAGAAT AGACCGAGAT AGGGTTGAGT GTTGTTCCAG TTTGGAACAA
     3541 GAGTCCACTA TTAAAGAACG TGGACTCCAA CGTCAAAGGN NNNNNNNNNN NNNNNNNNNN
     3601 NNNNNNNNNN NNNNNNNNNN NNNNNNNNTN NNNNNNNNNN NNNNNNNNNN NNNNNNNNNN
     3661 NNNNNNNNNN NNNNNNNNNN NNNNNNNNNN NNNNNNNNNN NNNNNNNNNN NNNNNNNNNN
     3721 GNNNNNNNNN NNNNNNNNNN NNNNNNNNNN NNNNNNNNNN NNNNNNNNNN NNNNNNNNNN
     3781 NNNNNNNNNN NNNNNNNNNN NNNNNNNNNN NNNNNNNNNN NNNNNNNNNN NNNNNNNNNN
     3841 NNNNNCAGGT GGCACTTTTC GGGGAAATGT GCGCGGAACC CCTATTTGTT TATTTTTCTA
     3901 AATACATTCA AATATGTATC CGCTCATGAG ACAATAACCC TGATAAATGC TTCAATAATA
     3961 TTGAAAAAGG AAGAGTCCTG AGGCGGAAAG AACCAGCTGT GGAATGTGTG TCAGTTAGGG
     4021 TGTGGAAAGT CCCCAGGCTC CCCAGCAGGC AGAAGTATGC AAAGCATGCA TCTCAATTAG
     4081 TCAGCAACCA GGTGTGGAAA GTCCCCAGGC TCCCCAGCAG GCAGAAGTAT GCAAAGCATG
     4141 CATCTCAATT AGTCAGCAAC CATAGTCCCG CCCCTAACTC CGCCCATCCC GCCCCTAACT
     4201 CCGCCCAGTT CCGCCCATTC TCCGCCCCAT GGCTGACTAA TTTTTTTTAT TTATGCAGAG
     4261 GCCGAGGCCG CCTCGGCCTC TGAGCTATTC CAGAAGTAGT GAGGAGGCTT TTTTGGAGGC
     4321 CTAGGCTTTT GCAAAGATCG ATCAAGAGAC AGGATGAGGA TCGTTTCGCA TGATTGAACA
     4381 AGATGGATTG CACGCAGGTT CTCCGGCCGC TTGGGTGGAG AGGCTATTCG GCTATGACTG
     4441 GGCACAACAG ACAATCGGCT GCTCTGATGC CGCCGTGTTC CGGCTGTCAG CGCAGGGGCG
     4501 CCCGGTTCTT TTTGTCAAGA CCGACCTGTC CGGTGCCCTG AATGAACTGC AAGACGAGGC
     4561 AGCGCGGCTA TCGTGGCTGG CCACGACGGG CGTTCCTTGC GCAGCTGTGC TCGACGTTGT
     4621 CACTGAAGCG GGAAGGGACT GGCTGCTATT GGGCGAAGTG CCGGGGCAGG ATCTCCTGTC
     4681 ATCTCACCTT GCTCCTGCCG AGAAAGTATC CATCATGGCT GATGCAATGC GGCGGCTGCA
     4741 TACGCTTGAT CCGGCTACCT GCCCATTCGA CCACCAAGCG AAACATCGCA TCGAGCGAGC
     4801 ACGTACTCGG ATGGAAGCCG GTCTTGTCGA TCAGGATGAT CTGGACGAAG AGCATCAGGG
     4861 GCTCGCGCCA GCCGAACTGT TCGCCAGGCT CAAGGCGAGC ATGCCCGACG GCGAGGATCT
     4921 CGTCGTGACC CATGGCGATG CCTGCTTGCC GAATATCATG GTGGAAAATG GCCGCTTTTC
     4981 TGGATTCATC GACTGTGGCC GGCTGGGTGT GGCGGACCGC TATCAGGACA TAGCGTTGGC
     5041 TACCCGTGAT ATTGCTGAAG AGCTTGGCGG CGAATGGGCT GACCGCTTCC TCGTGCTTTA
     5101 CGGTATCGCC GCTCCCGATT CGCAGCGCAT CGCCTTCTAT CGCCTTCTTG ACGAGTTCTT
     5161 CTGAGCGGGA CTCTGGGGTT CGAAATGACC GACCAAGCGA CGCCCAACCT GCCATCACGA
     5221 GATTTCGATT CCACCGCCGC CTTCTATGAA AGGTTGGGCT TCGGAATCGT TTTCCGGGAC
     5281 GCCGGCTGGA TGATCCTCCA GCGCGGGGAT CTCATGCTGG AGTTCTTCGC CCACCCTAGG
     5341 GGGAGGCTAA CTGAAACACG GAAGGAGACA ATACCGGAAG GAACCCGCGC TATGACGGCA
     5401 ATAAAAAGAC AGAATAAAAC GCACGGTGTT GGGTCGTTTG TTCATAAACG CGGGGTTCGG
     5461 TCCCAGGGCT GGCACTCTGT CGATACCCCA CCGAGACCCC ATTGGGGCCA ATACGCCCGC
     5521 GTTTCTTCCT TTTCCCCACC CCACCCCCCA AGTTCGGGTG AAGGCCCAGG GCTCGCAGCC
     5581 AACGTCGGGG CGGCAGGCCC TGCCATAGCC TCAGGTTACT CATATATACT TTAGATTGAT
     5641 TTAAAACTTC ATTTTTAATT TAAAAGGATC TAGGTGAAGA TCCTTTTTGA TAATCTCATG
     5701 ACCAAAATCC CTTAACGTGA GTTTTCGTTC CACTGAGCGT CAGACCCCGT AGAAAAGATC
     5761 AAAGGATCTT CTTGAGATCC TTTTTTTCTG CGCGTAATCT GCTGCTTGCA AACAAAAAAA
     5821 CCACCGCTAC CAGCGGTGGT TTGTTTGCCG GATCAAGAGC TACCAACTCT TTTTCCGAAG
     5881 GTAACTGGCT TCAGCAGAGC GCAGATACCA AATACTGTCC TTCTAGTGTA GCCGTAGTTA
     5941 GGCCACCACT TCAAGAACTC TGTAGCACCG CCTACATACC TCGCTCTGCT AATCCTGTTA
     6001 CCAGTGGCTG CTGCCAGTGG CGATAAGTCG TGTCTTACCG GGTTGGACTC AAGACGATAG
     6061 TTACCGGATA AGGCGCAGCG GTCGGGCTGA ACGGGGGGTT CGTGCACACA GCCCAGCTTG
     6121 GAGCGAACGA CCTACACCGA ACTGAGATAC CTACAGCGTG AGCTATGAGA AAGCGCCACG
     6181 CTTCCCGAAG GGAGAAAGGC GGACAGGTAT CCGGTAAGCG GCAGGGTCGG AACAGGAGAG
     6241 CGCACGAGGG AGCTTCCAGG GGGAAACGCC TGGTATCTTT ATAGTCCTGT CGGGTTTCGC
     6301 CACCTCTGAC TTGAGCGTCG ATTTTTGTGA TGCTCGTCAG GGGGGCGGAG CCTATGGAAA
     6361 AACGCCAGCA ACGCGGCCTT TTTACGGTTC CTGGCCTTTT GCTGGCCTTT TGCTCACATG
     6421 TTCTTTCCTG CGTTATCCCC TGATTCTGTG GATAACCGTA TTACCGCCAT GCAT
//
