# Supplementary material for: A nano-liquid hub integrating growth and immune-evasion signaling to promote cell survival
Source: bioRxiv preprint, doi:10.1101/2021.12.30.474523, version 5 (2026-03-18)
Supplement: Supplementary data S1 [file 474523_file08.zip › DataS1_DNAfiles/058_pEGFPN1-Halo7-SGx3-PIP5K.gb]

LOCUS       pEGFPN1_Halo7_SG        6953 bp ds-DNA     linear       19-JUL-2020
DEFINITION  .
ACCESSION   
VERSION     
SOURCE      .
  ORGANISM  .
COMMENT     
COMMENT     ApEinfo:methylated:1
FEATURES             Location/Qualifiers
     misc_feature    591..650
                     /label=MCS
                     /ApEinfo_fwdcolor=#ffff66
                     /ApEinfo_revcolor=#ffff66
                     /ApEinfo_graphicformat=arrow_data {{0 1 2 0 0 -1} {} 0}
                     width 5 offset 0
     misc_feature    1634..3619
                     /label=mouse PIP5K gamma isoform1 (NM_001146687.2
                     /ApEinfo_fwdcolor=#ffa3b6
                     /ApEinfo_revcolor=#ffa3b6
                     /ApEinfo_graphicformat=arrow_data {{0 1 2 0 0 -1} {} 0}
                     width 5 offset 0
     misc_feature    1553..1627
                     /label=SGX3
                     /ApEinfo_fwdcolor=#aefcff
                     /ApEinfo_revcolor=#aefcff
                     /ApEinfo_graphicformat=arrow_data {{0 1 2 0 0 -1} {} 0}
                     width 5 offset 0
     misc_feature    1961..1961
                     /label=G328A, V110M (sequence conflict)
                     /ApEinfo_fwdcolor=#0f7ffe
                     /ApEinfo_revcolor=green
                     /ApEinfo_graphicformat=arrow_data {{0 1 2 0 0 -1} {} 0}
                     width 5 offset 0
     misc_feature    1..588
                     /label=CMV immediate early promoter
                     /ApEinfo_fwdcolor=#0f7ffe
                     /ApEinfo_revcolor=green
                     /ApEinfo_graphicformat=arrow_data {{0 1 2 0 0 -1} {} 0}
                     width 5 offset 0
     misc_feature    1997..1997
                     /label=C364T, L122F (Sequence conflict)
                     /ApEinfo_fwdcolor=#0f7ffe
                     /ApEinfo_revcolor=green
                     /ApEinfo_graphicformat=arrow_data {{0 1 2 0 0 -1} {} 0}
                     width 5 offset 0
     misc_feature    662..1552
                     /label=Halo7
                     /ApEinfo_fwdcolor=#acf999
                     /ApEinfo_revcolor=#acf999
                     /ApEinfo_graphicformat=arrow_data {{0 1 2 0 0 -1} {} 0}
                     width 5 offset 0
     misc_feature    1753..1753
                     /label=T120C, L40L
                     /ApEinfo_fwdcolor=#0f7ffe
                     /ApEinfo_revcolor=green
                     /ApEinfo_graphicformat=arrow_data {{0 1 2 0 0 -1} {} 0}
                     width 5 offset 0
     misc_feature    3869..4324
                     /label=f1 single-strand DNA origin
                     /ApEinfo_fwdcolor=cyan
                     /ApEinfo_revcolor=green
                     /ApEinfo_graphicformat=arrow_data {{0 1 2 0 0 -1} {} 0}
                     width 5 offset 0
     misc_feature    3772..3806
                     /label=SV40 early mRNA polyadenylation signal
                     /ApEinfo_fwdcolor=#fc8008
                     /ApEinfo_revcolor=green
                     /ApEinfo_graphicformat=arrow_data {{0 1 2 0 0 -1} {} 0}
                     width 5 offset 0
     misc_feature    4386..4414
                     /label=Bacterial promoterfor expression of KanR gene
                     /ApEinfo_fwdcolor=#6666fe
                     /ApEinfo_revcolor=green
                     /ApEinfo_graphicformat=arrow_data {{0 1 2 0 0 -1} {} 0}
                     width 5 offset 0
     misc_feature    4665..4800
                     /label=SV40 origin of replication
                     /ApEinfo_fwdcolor=#cc66fe
                     /ApEinfo_revcolor=green
                     /ApEinfo_graphicformat=arrow_data {{0 1 2 0 0 -1} {} 0}
                     width 5 offset 0
     misc_feature    4498..4727
                     /label=SV40 early promoter
                     /ApEinfo_fwdcolor=#7ffe07
                     /ApEinfo_revcolor=green
                     /ApEinfo_graphicformat=arrow_data {{0 1 2 0 0 -1} {} 0}
                     width 5 offset 0
     misc_feature    4849..5643
                     /label=Kanamycin/neomycin resistance gene
                     /ApEinfo_fwdcolor=#fc6665
                     /ApEinfo_revcolor=green
                     /ApEinfo_graphicformat=arrow_data {{0 1 2 0 0 -1} {} 0}
                     width 5 offset 0
     misc_feature    5879..5897
                     /label=HSV thymidine kinase polyadenylation signal
                     /ApEinfo_fwdcolor=cyan
                     /ApEinfo_revcolor=green
                     /ApEinfo_graphicformat=arrow_data {{0 1 2 0 0 -1} {} 0}
                     width 5 offset 0
     misc_feature    6228..6870
                     /label=pUC plasmid replication origin
                     /ApEinfo_fwdcolor=cyan
                     /ApEinfo_revcolor=green
                     /ApEinfo_graphicformat=arrow_data {{0 1 2 0 0 -1} {} 0}
                     width 5 offset 0
ORIGIN
        1 TAGTTATTAA TAGTAATCAA TTACGGGGTC ATTAGTTCAT AGCCCATATA TGGAGTTCCG
       61 CGTTACATAA CTTACGGTAA ATGGCCCGCC TGGCTGACCG CCCAACGACC CCCGCCCATT
      121 GACGTCAATA ATGACGTATG TTCCCATAGT AACGCCAATA GGGACTTTCC ATTGACGTCA
      181 ATGGGTGGAG TATTTACGGT AAACTGCCCA CTTGGCAGTA CATCAAGTGT ATCATATGCC
      241 AAGTACGCCC CCTATTGACG TCAATGACGG TAAATGGCCC GCCTGGCATT ATGCCCAGTA
      301 CATGACCTTA TGGGACTTTC CTACTTGGCA GTACATCTAC GTATTAGTCA TCGCTATTAC
      361 CATGGTGATG CGGTTTTGGC AGTACATCAA TGGGCGTGGA TAGCGGTTTG ACTCACGGGG
      421 ATTTCCAAGT CTCCACCCCA TTGACGTCAA TGGGAGTTTG TTTTGGCACC AAAATCAACG
      481 GGACTTTCCA AAATGTCGTA ACAACTCCGC CCCATTGACG CAAATGGGCG GTAGGCGTGT
      541 ACGGTGGGAG GTCTATATAA GCAGAGCTGG TTTAGTGAAC CGTCAGATCC GCTAGCGCTA
      601 CCGGACTCAG ATCTCGAGCT CAAGCTTCGA ATTCTGCAGT CGACGGTACC GGCGCGCCAG
      661 CATGGCAGAA ATCGGTACTG GCTTTCCATT CGACCCCCAT TATGTGGAAG TCCTGGGCGA
      721 GCGCATGCAC TACGTCGATG TTGGTCCGCG CGATGGCACC CCTGTGCTGT TCCTGCACGG
      781 TAACCCGACC TCCTCCTACG TGTGGCGCAA CATCATCCCG CATGTTGCAC CGACCCATCG
      841 CTGCATTGCT CCAGACCTGA TCGGTATGGG CAAATCCGAC AAACCAGACC TGGGTTATTT
      901 CTTCGACGAC CACGTCCGCT TCATGGATGC CTTCATCGAA GCCCTGGGTC TGGAAGAGGT
      961 CGTCCTGGTC ATTCACGACT GGGGCTCCGC TCTGGGTTTC CACTGGGCCA AGCGCAATCC
     1021 AGAGCGCGTC AAAGGTATTG CATTTATGGA GTTCATCCGC CCTATCCCGA CCTGGGACGA
     1081 ATGGCCAGAA TTTGCCCGCG AGACCTTCCA GGCCTTCCGC ACCACCGACG TCGGCCGCAA
     1141 GCTGATCATC GATCAGAACG TTTTTATCGA GGGTACGCTG CCGATGGGTG TCGTCCGCCC
     1201 GCTGACTGAA GTCGAGATGG ACCATTACCG CGAGCCGTTC CTGAATCCTG TTGACCGCGA
     1261 GCCACTGTGG CGCTTCCCAA ACGAGCTGCC AATCGCCGGT GAGCCAGCGA ACATCGTCGC
     1321 GCTGGTCGAA GAATACATGG ACTGGCTGCA CCAGTCCCCT GTCCCGAAGC TGCTGTTCTG
     1381 GGGCACCCCA GGCGTTCTGA TCCCACCGGC CGAAGCCGCT CGCCTGGCCA AAAGCCTGCC
     1441 TAACTGCAAG GCTGTGGACA TCGGCCCGGG TCTGAATCTG CTGCAAGAAG ACAACCCGGA
     1501 CCTGATCGGC AGCGAGATCG CGCGCTGGCT GTCGACGCTC GAGATTTCCG GCTCCGGACT
     1561 CAGATCTCGA GCTCAAGCTT CGTCAGGAGG CGGTGGCTCA GGAGGCGGTG GCTCAGGAGG
     1621 CGGTGGCACT AGTATGGAGC TAGAGGTGCC GGACGAGGCG GAGAGCGCCG AAGCGGGGGC
     1681 CGTGACGGCG GAAGCGGCCT GGTCTGCGGA GAGTGGGGCG GCGGCAGGTA TGACCCAGAA
     1741 GAAGGCTGGC CTCGCAGAGG CCCCCTTGGT GACAGGGCAG CCAGGCCCTG GCCATGGGAA
     1801 GAAGCTGGGC CACCGAGGCG TGGATGCGTC GGGAGAGACT ACGTATAAGA AGACCACCTC
     1861 GTCCACCCTG AAGGGCGCCA TCCAGCTGGG GATCGGGTAC ACGGTGGGCA ACCTGAGCTC
     1921 TAAGCCGGAG CGGGACGTGC TCATGCAGGA CTTCTACGTG ATGGAGAGCA TCTTCTTCCC
     1981 CAGTGAAGGG AGCAACTTCA CCCCTGCCCA CCACTTCCAG GATTTCCGCT TCAAGACCTA
     2041 TGCACCTGTT GCCTTCCGCT ACTTCCGGGA GCTCTTTGGC ATCCGTCCAG ATGACTATTT
     2101 GTACTCCCTG TGCAATGAGC CACTCATCGA GCTCTCCAAC CCCGGGGCCA GCGGCTCTGT
     2161 CTTCTACGTC ACCAGCGACG ACGAGTTCAT CATCAAGACT GTCATGCACA AGGAGGCAGA
     2221 GTTCCTGCAG AAGCTGCTGC CTGGCTACTA CATGAATCTC AACCAGAACC CACGGACGCT
     2281 GCTGCCCAAG TTCTATGGGC TGTACTGCGT GCAGTCTGGT GGCAAGAACA TCCGCGTGGT
     2341 GGTCATGAAC AATGTGCTGC CCCGTGTCGT CAAAATGCAC CTTAAGTTCG ACCTCAAGGG
     2401 CTCCACGTAC AAGCGCAGGG CCAGCAAGAA GGAGAAGGAG AAGAGCCTGC CCACCTACAA
     2461 GGACCTGGAC TTCATGCAGG ACATGCCCGA GGGGCTGCTG CTGGACTCCG ACACCTTTGG
     2521 CGCCCTGGTC AAGACGCTGC AGCGAGACTG CCTGGTGCTG GAGAGCTTCA AGATAATGGA
     2581 CTACAGCCTG CTGCTGGGCG TGCACAACAT CGATCAGCAG GAGCGAGAGC GCCAGGCCGA
     2641 GGGCGCCCAG AGCAAGGCGG ATGAGAAGCG GCCCGTGGCC CAGAAGGCTC TGTATTCCAC
     2701 GGCCATGGAG TCTATCCAGG GCGGAGCTGC CCGTGGGGAG GCCATTGAGA CAGATGACAC
     2761 GATGGGTGGG ATTCCAGCAG TGAATGGGCG CGGGGAGCGA CTGCTCCTCC ACATCGGGAT
     2821 CATTGATATT CTGCAGTCCT ACAGGTTCAT CAAGAAGTTA GAACACACCT GGAAGGCCCT
     2881 CGTCCATGAT GGGGACACTG TCTCAGTCCA CCGGCCCAGC TTCTATGCAG AGCGCTTCTT
     2941 CAAGTTCATG AGCAGCACGG TGTTCCGGAA GAGTTCCTCC CTGAAGTCCT CTCCATCCAA
     3001 GAAAGGACGT GGTGCCCTGC TGGCGGTCAA ACCCCTGGGG CCCACTGCTG CCTTCTCAGC
     3061 CAGCCAGATC CCCAGCGAGA GAGAGGATGT GCAGTATGAC CTGCGGGGGG CCCGCAGCTA
     3121 CCCCACGCTT GAGGATGAAG GCCGGCCTGA CCTCCTGCCC TGCACCCCAC CGTCCTTTGA
     3181 GGAAGCCACC ACAGCCTCCA TCGCCACCAC CCTGTCGTCC ACCTCCCTCT CCATCCCAGA
     3241 GCGGTCCCCT TCAGATACAT CGGAGCAGCC CCGGTACAGG CGGCGCACGC AGTCTTCAGG
     3301 CCAGGATGGC CGGCCCCAGG AGGAGCCCCA TGCGGAAGAC CTGCAGAAGA TAACTGTGCA
     3361 GGTGGAGCCA GTGTGCGGTG TGGGGGTTGT CCCCAAGGAG GAGGGTGCAG GAGTGGAGGT
     3421 CCCCCCATGT GGGGCATCGG CTGCAGCCTC TGTGGAAATA GACGCTGCCA GCCAGGCCTC
     3481 AGAGCCTGCC AGCCAGGCCT CAGATGAGGA GGATGCACCC TCTACAGACA TCTATTTTCC
     3541 CACCGACGAG AGGAGCTGGG TGTACTCCCC GCTTCACTAT AGCGCGCGGC CCGCCTCCGA
     3601 CGGCGAGAGC GACACATAAG CGGCCGCGAC TCTAGATCAT AATCAGCCAT ACCACATTTG
     3661 TAGAGGTTTT ACTTGCTTTA AAAAACCTCC CACACCTCCC CCTGAACCTG AAACATAAAA
     3721 TGAATGCAAT TGTTGTTGTT AACTTGTTTA TTGCAGCTTA TAATGGTTAC AAATAAAGCA
     3781 ATAGCATCAC AAATTTCACA AATAAAGCAT TTTTTTCACT GCATTCTAGT TGTGGTTTGT
     3841 CCAAACTCAT CAATGTATCT TAAGGCGTAA ATTGTAAGCG TTAATATTTT GTTAAAATTC
     3901 GCGTTAAATT TTTGTTAAAT CAGCTCATTT TTTAACCAAT AGGCCGAAAT CGGCAAAATC
     3961 CCTTATAAAT CAAAAGAATA GACCGAGATA GGGTTGAGTG TTGTTCCAGT TTGGAACAAG
     4021 AGTCCACTAT TAAAGAACGT GGACTCCAAC GTCAAAGGNN NNNNNNNNNN NNNNNNNNNN
     4081 NNNNNNNNNN NNNNNNNNNN NNNNNNNTNN NNNNNNNNNN NNNNNNNNNN NNNNNNNNNN
     4141 NNNNNNNNNN NNNNNNNNNN NNNNNNNNNN NNNNNNNNNN NNNNNNNNNN NNNNNNNNNG
     4201 NNNNNNNNNN NNNNNNNNNN NNNNNNNNNN NNNNNNNNNN NNNNNNNNNN NNNNNNNNNN
     4261 NNNNNNNNNN NNNNNNNNNN NNNNNNNNNN NNNNNNNNNN NNNNNNNNNN NNNNNNNNNN
     4321 NNNNCAGGTG GCACTTTTCG GGGAAATGTG CGCGGAACCC CTATTTGTTT ATTTTTCTAA
     4381 ATACATTCAA ATATGTATCC GCTCATGAGA CAATAACCCT GATAAATGCT TCAATAATAT
     4441 TGAAAAAGGA AGAGTCCTGA GGCGGAAAGA ACCAGCTGTG GAATGTGTGT CAGTTAGGGT
     4501 GTGGAAAGTC CCCAGGCTCC CCAGCAGGCA GAAGTATGCA AAGCATGCAT CTCAATTAGT
     4561 CAGCAACCAG GTGTGGAAAG TCCCCAGGCT CCCCAGCAGG CAGAAGTATG CAAAGCATGC
     4621 ATCTCAATTA GTCAGCAACC ATAGTCCCGC CCCTAACTCC GCCCATCCCG CCCCTAACTC
     4681 CGCCCAGTTC CGCCCATTCT CCGCCCCATG GCTGACTAAT TTTTTTTATT TATGCAGAGG
     4741 CCGAGGCCGC CTCGGCCTCT GAGCTATTCC AGAAGTAGTG AGGAGGCTTT TTTGGAGGCC
     4801 TAGGCTTTTG CAAAGATCGA TCAAGAGACA GGATGAGGAT CGTTTCGCAT GATTGAACAA
     4861 GATGGATTGC ACGCAGGTTC TCCGGCCGCT TGGGTGGAGA GGCTATTCGG CTATGACTGG
     4921 GCACAACAGA CAATCGGCTG CTCTGATGCC GCCGTGTTCC GGCTGTCAGC GCAGGGGCGC
     4981 CCGGTTCTTT TTGTCAAGAC CGACCTGTCC GGTGCCCTGA ATGAACTGCA AGACGAGGCA
     5041 GCGCGGCTAT CGTGGCTGGC CACGACGGGC GTTCCTTGCG CAGCTGTGCT CGACGTTGTC
     5101 ACTGAAGCGG GAAGGGACTG GCTGCTATTG GGCGAAGTGC CGGGGCAGGA TCTCCTGTCA
     5161 TCTCACCTTG CTCCTGCCGA GAAAGTATCC ATCATGGCTG ATGCAATGCG GCGGCTGCAT
     5221 ACGCTTGATC CGGCTACCTG CCCATTCGAC CACCAAGCGA AACATCGCAT CGAGCGAGCA
     5281 CGTACTCGGA TGGAAGCCGG TCTTGTCGAT CAGGATGATC TGGACGAAGA GCATCAGGGG
     5341 CTCGCGCCAG CCGAACTGTT CGCCAGGCTC AAGGCGAGCA TGCCCGACGG CGAGGATCTC
     5401 GTCGTGACCC ATGGCGATGC CTGCTTGCCG AATATCATGG TGGAAAATGG CCGCTTTTCT
     5461 GGATTCATCG ACTGTGGCCG GCTGGGTGTG GCGGACCGCT ATCAGGACAT AGCGTTGGCT
     5521 ACCCGTGATA TTGCTGAAGA GCTTGGCGGC GAATGGGCTG ACCGCTTCCT CGTGCTTTAC
     5581 GGTATCGCCG CTCCCGATTC GCAGCGCATC GCCTTCTATC GCCTTCTTGA CGAGTTCTTC
     5641 TGAGCGGGAC TCTGGGGTTC GAAATGACCG ACCAAGCGAC GCCCAACCTG CCATCACGAG
     5701 ATTTCGATTC CACCGCCGCC TTCTATGAAA GGTTGGGCTT CGGAATCGTT TTCCGGGACG
     5761 CCGGCTGGAT GATCCTCCAG CGCGGGGATC TCATGCTGGA GTTCTTCGCC CACCCTAGGG
     5821 GGAGGCTAAC TGAAACACGG AAGGAGACAA TACCGGAAGG AACCCGCGCT ATGACGGCAA
     5881 TAAAAAGACA GAATAAAACG CACGGTGTTG GGTCGTTTGT TCATAAACGC GGGGTTCGGT
     5941 CCCAGGGCTG GCACTCTGTC GATACCCCAC CGAGACCCCA TTGGGGCCAA TACGCCCGCG
     6001 TTTCTTCCTT TTCCCCACCC CACCCCCCAA GTTCGGGTGA AGGCCCAGGG CTCGCAGCCA
     6061 ACGTCGGGGC GGCAGGCCCT GCCATAGCCT CAGGTTACTC ATATATACTT TAGATTGATT
     6121 TAAAACTTCA TTTTTAATTT AAAAGGATCT AGGTGAAGAT CCTTTTTGAT AATCTCATGA
     6181 CCAAAATCCC TTAACGTGAG TTTTCGTTCC ACTGAGCGTC AGACCCCGTA GAAAAGATCA
     6241 AAGGATCTTC TTGAGATCCT TTTTTTCTGC GCGTAATCTG CTGCTTGCAA ACAAAAAAAC
     6301 CACCGCTACC AGCGGTGGTT TGTTTGCCGG ATCAAGAGCT ACCAACTCTT TTTCCGAAGG
     6361 TAACTGGCTT CAGCAGAGCG CAGATACCAA ATACTGTCCT TCTAGTGTAG CCGTAGTTAG
     6421 GCCACCACTT CAAGAACTCT GTAGCACCGC CTACATACCT CGCTCTGCTA ATCCTGTTAC
     6481 CAGTGGCTGC TGCCAGTGGC GATAAGTCGT GTCTTACCGG GTTGGACTCA AGACGATAGT
     6541 TACCGGATAA GGCGCAGCGG TCGGGCTGAA CGGGGGGTTC GTGCACACAG CCCAGCTTGG
     6601 AGCGAACGAC CTACACCGAA CTGAGATACC TACAGCGTGA GCTATGAGAA AGCGCCACGC
     6661 TTCCCGAAGG GAGAAAGGCG GACAGGTATC CGGTAAGCGG CAGGGTCGGA ACAGGAGAGC
     6721 GCACGAGGGA GCTTCCAGGG GGAAACGCCT GGTATCTTTA TAGTCCTGTC GGGTTTCGCC
     6781 ACCTCTGACT TGAGCGTCGA TTTTTGTGAT GCTCGTCAGG GGGGCGGAGC CTATGGAAAA
     6841 ACGCCAGCAA CGCGGCCTTT TTACGGTTCC TGGCCTTTTG CTGGCCTTTT GCTCACATGT
     6901 TCTTTCCTGC GTTATCCCCT GATTCTGTGG ATAACCGTAT TACCGCCATG CAT
//
