# Supplementary material for: A nano-liquid hub integrating growth and immune-evasion signaling to promote cell survival
Source: bioRxiv preprint, doi:10.1101/2021.12.30.474523, version 5 (2026-03-18)
Supplement: Supplementary data S1 [file 474523_file08.zip › DataS1_DNAfiles/059_pEGFPN1-PIK3CA-SGx3-Halo7.gb]

LOCUS       pEGFPN1_PIK3CA_S        8144 bp ds-DNA     linear       15-SEP-2020
DEFINITION  .
ACCESSION   
VERSION     
SOURCE      .
  ORGANISM  .
COMMENT     
COMMENT     
COMMENT     ApEinfo:methylated:1
FEATURES             Location/Qualifiers
     misc_feature    591..650
                     /label=MCS
                     /ApEinfo_fwdcolor=#ffff66
                     /ApEinfo_revcolor=#ffff66
                     /ApEinfo_graphicformat=arrow_data {{0 1 2 0 0 -1} {} 0}
                     width 5 offset 0
     misc_feature    1..588
                     /label=CMV immediate early promoter
                     /ApEinfo_fwdcolor=#0f7ffe
                     /ApEinfo_revcolor=green
                     /ApEinfo_graphicformat=arrow_data {{0 1 2 0 0 -1} {} 0}
                     width 5 offset 0
     misc_feature    5060..5515
                     /label=f1 single-strand DNA origin
                     /ApEinfo_fwdcolor=cyan
                     /ApEinfo_revcolor=green
                     /ApEinfo_graphicformat=arrow_data {{0 1 2 0 0 -1} {} 0}
                     width 5 offset 0
     misc_feature    4963..4997
                     /label=SV40 early mRNA polyadenylation signal
                     /ApEinfo_fwdcolor=#fc8008
                     /ApEinfo_revcolor=green
                     /ApEinfo_graphicformat=arrow_data {{0 1 2 0 0 -1} {} 0}
                     width 5 offset 0
     misc_feature    5577..5605
                     /label=Bacterial promoterfor expression of KanR gene
                     /ApEinfo_fwdcolor=#6666fe
                     /ApEinfo_revcolor=green
                     /ApEinfo_graphicformat=arrow_data {{0 1 2 0 0 -1} {} 0}
                     width 5 offset 0
     misc_feature    5856..5991
                     /label=SV40 origin of replication
                     /ApEinfo_fwdcolor=#cc66fe
                     /ApEinfo_revcolor=green
                     /ApEinfo_graphicformat=arrow_data {{0 1 2 0 0 -1} {} 0}
                     width 5 offset 0
     misc_feature    5689..5918
                     /label=SV40 early promoter
                     /ApEinfo_fwdcolor=#7ffe07
                     /ApEinfo_revcolor=green
                     /ApEinfo_graphicformat=arrow_data {{0 1 2 0 0 -1} {} 0}
                     width 5 offset 0
     misc_feature    6040..6834
                     /label=Kanamycin/neomycin resistance gene
                     /ApEinfo_fwdcolor=#fc6665
                     /ApEinfo_revcolor=green
                     /ApEinfo_graphicformat=arrow_data {{0 1 2 0 0 -1} {} 0}
                     width 5 offset 0
     misc_feature    7070..7088
                     /label=HSV thymidine kinase polyadenylation signal
                     /ApEinfo_fwdcolor=cyan
                     /ApEinfo_revcolor=green
                     /ApEinfo_graphicformat=arrow_data {{0 1 2 0 0 -1} {} 0}
                     width 5 offset 0
     misc_feature    7419..8061
                     /label=pUC plasmid replication origin
                     /ApEinfo_fwdcolor=cyan
                     /ApEinfo_revcolor=green
                     /ApEinfo_graphicformat=arrow_data {{0 1 2 0 0 -1} {} 0}
                     width 5 offset 0
     misc_feature    3872..3916
                     /label=SGX3
                     /ApEinfo_fwdcolor=#aefcff
                     /ApEinfo_revcolor=#aefcff
                     /ApEinfo_graphicformat=arrow_data {{0 1 2 0 0 -1} {} 0}
                     width 5 offset 0
     misc_feature    3917..4810
                     /label=Halo7
                     /ApEinfo_fwdcolor=#acf999
                     /ApEinfo_revcolor=#acf999
                     /ApEinfo_graphicformat=arrow_data {{0 1 2 0 0 -1} {} 0}
                     width 5 offset 0
     misc_feature    662..3865
                     /label=human PIK3CA (NM_006218.3)
                     /ApEinfo_fwdcolor=#ffa2b7
                     /ApEinfo_revcolor=#ff87a6
                     /ApEinfo_graphicformat=arrow_data {{0 1 2 0 0 -1} {} 0}
                     width 5 offset 0
ORIGIN
        1 TAGTTATTAA TAGTAATCAA TTACGGGGTC ATTAGTTCAT AGCCCATATA TGGAGTTCCG
       61 CGTTACATAA CTTACGGTAA ATGGCCCGCC TGGCTGACCG CCCAACGACC CCCGCCCATT
      121 GACGTCAATA ATGACGTATG TTCCCATAGT AACGCCAATA GGGACTTTCC ATTGACGTCA
      181 ATGGGTGGAG TATTTACGGT AAACTGCCCA CTTGGCAGTA CATCAAGTGT ATCATATGCC
      241 AAGTACGCCC CCTATTGACG TCAATGACGG TAAATGGCCC GCCTGGCATT ATGCCCAGTA
      301 CATGACCTTA TGGGACTTTC CTACTTGGCA GTACATCTAC GTATTAGTCA TCGCTATTAC
      361 CATGGTGATG CGGTTTTGGC AGTACATCAA TGGGCGTGGA TAGCGGTTTG ACTCACGGGG
      421 ATTTCCAAGT CTCCACCCCA TTGACGTCAA TGGGAGTTTG TTTTGGCACC AAAATCAACG
      481 GGACTTTCCA AAATGTCGTA ACAACTCCGC CCCATTGACG CAAATGGGCG GTAGGCGTGT
      541 ACGGTGGGAG GTCTATATAA GCAGAGCTGG TTTAGTGAAC CGTCAGATCC GCTAGCGCTA
      601 CCGGACTCAG ATCTCGAGCT CAAGCTTCGA ATTCTGCAGT CGACGGTACC GGCGCGCCAG
      661 CATGCCTCCA CGACCATCAT CAGGTGAACT GTGGGGCATC CACTTGATGC CCCCAAGAAT
      721 CCTAGTAGAA TGTTTACTAC CAAATGGAAT GATAGTGACT TTAGAATGCC TCCGTGAGGC
      781 TACATTAATA ACCATAAAGC ATGAACTATT TAAAGAAGCA AGAAAATACC CCCTCCATCA
      841 ACTTCTTCAA GATGAATCTT CTTACATTTT CGTAAGTGTT ACTCAAGAAG CAGAAAGGGA
      901 AGAATTTTTT GATGAAACAA GACGACTTTG TGACCTTCGG CTTTTTCAAC CCTTTTTAAA
      961 AGTAATTGAA CCAGTAGGCA ACCGTGAAGA AAAGATCCTC AATCGAGAAA TTGGTTTTGC
     1021 TATCGGCATG CCAGTGTGTG AATTTGATAT GGTTAAAGAT CCAGAAGTAC AGGACTTCCG
     1081 AAGAAATATT CTGAACGTTT GTAAAGAAGC TGTGGATCTT AGGGACCTCA ATTCACCTCA
     1141 TAGTAGAGCA ATGTATGTCT ATCCTCCAAA TGTAGAATCT TCACCAGAAT TGCCAAAGCA
     1201 CATATATAAT AAATTAGATA AAGGGCAAAT AATAGTGGTG ATCTGGGTAA TAGTTTCTCC
     1261 AAATAATGAC AAGCAGAAGT ATACTCTGAA AATCAACCAT GACTGTGTAC CAGAACAAGT
     1321 AATTGCTGAA GCAATCAGGA AAAAAACTCG AAGTATGTTG CTATCCTCTG AACAACTAAA
     1381 ACTCTGTGTT TTAGAATATC AGGGCAAGTA TATTTTAAAA GTGTGTGGAT GTGATGAATA
     1441 CTTCCTAGAA AAATATCCTC TGAGTCAGTA TAAGTATATA AGAAGCTGTA TAATGCTTGG
     1501 GAGGATGCCC AATTTGATGT TGATGGCTAA AGAAAGCCTT TATTCTCAAC TGCCAATGGA
     1561 CTGTTTTACA ATGCCATCTT ATTCCAGACG CATTTCCACA GCTACACCAT ATATGAATGG
     1621 AGAAACATCT ACAAAATCCC TTTGGGTTAT AAATAGTGCA CTCAGAATAA AAATTCTTTG
     1681 TGCAACCTAC GTGAATGTAA ATATTCGAGA CATTGATAAG ATCTATGTTC GAACAGGTAT
     1741 CTACCATGGA GGAGAACCCT TATGTGACAA TGTGAACACT CAAAGAGTAC CTTGTTCCAA
     1801 TCCCAGGTGG AATGAATGGC TGAATTATGA TATATACATT CCTGATCTTC CTCGTGCTGC
     1861 TCGACTTTGC CTTTCCATTT GCTCTGTTAA AGGCCGAAAG GGTGCTAAAG AGGAACACTG
     1921 TCCATTGGCA TGGGGAAATA TAAACTTGTT TGATTACACA GACACTCTAG TATCTGGAAA
     1981 AATGGCTTTG AATCTTTGGC CAGTACCTCA TGGATTAGAA GATTTGCTGA ACCCTATTGG
     2041 TGTTACTGGA TCAAATCCAA ATAAAGAAAC TCCATGCTTA GAGTTGGAGT TTGACTGGTT
     2101 CAGCAGTGTG GTAAAGTTCC CAGATATGTC AGTGATTGAA GAGCATGCCA ATTGGTCTGT
     2161 ATCCCGAGAA GCAGGATTTA GCTATTCCCA CGCAGGACTG AGTAACAGAC TAGCTAGAGA
     2221 CAATGAATTA AGGGAAAATG ACAAAGAACA GCTCAAAGCA ATTTCTACAC GAGATCCTCT
     2281 CTCTGAAATC ACTGAGCAGG AGAAAGATTT TCTATGGAGT CACAGACACT ATTGTGTAAC
     2341 TATCCCCGAA ATTCTACCCA AATTGCTTCT GTCTGTTAAA TGGAATTCTA GAGATGAAGT
     2401 AGCCCAGATG TATTGCTTGG TAAAAGATTG GCCTCCAATC AAACCTGAAC AGGCTATGGA
     2461 ACTTCTGGAC TGTAATTACC CAGATCCTAT GGTTCGAGGT TTTGCTGTTC GGTGCTTGGA
     2521 AAAATATTTA ACAGATGACA AACTTTCTCA GTATTTAATT CAGCTAGTAC AGGTCCTAAA
     2581 ATATGAACAA TATTTGGATA ACTTGCTTGT GAGATTTTTA CTGAAGAAAG CATTGACTAA
     2641 TCAAAGGATT GGGCACTTTT TCTTTTGGCA TTTAAAATCT GAGATGCACA ATAAAACAGT
     2701 TAGCCAGAGG TTTGGCCTGC TTTTGGAGTC CTATTGTCGT GCATGTGGGA TGTATTTGAA
     2761 GCACCTGAAT AGGCAAGTCG AGGCAATGGA AAAGCTCATT AACTTAACTG ACATTCTCAA
     2821 ACAGGAGAAG AAGGATGAAA CACAAAAGGT ACAGATGAAG TTTTTAGTTG AGCAAATGAG
     2881 GCGACCAGAT TTCATGGATG CTCTACAGGG CTTTCTGTCT CCTCTAAACC CTGCTCATCA
     2941 ACTAGGAAAC CTCAGGCTTG AAGAGTGTCG AATTATGTCC TCTGCAAAAA GGCCACTGTG
     3001 GTTGAATTGG GAGAACCCAG ACATCATGTC AGAGTTACTG TTTCAGAACA ATGAGATCAT
     3061 CTTTAAAAAT GGGGATGATT TACGGCAAGA TATGCTAACA CTTCAAATTA TTCGTATTAT
     3121 GGAAAATATC TGGCAAAATC AAGGTCTTGA TCTTCGAATG TTACCTTATG GTTGTCTGTC
     3181 AATCGGTGAC TGTGTGGGAC TTATTGAGGT GGTGCGAAAT TCTCACACTA TTATGCAAAT
     3241 TCAGTGCAAA GGCGGCTTGA AAGGTGCACT GCAGTTCAAC AGCCACACAC TACATCAGTG
     3301 GCTCAAAGAC AAGAACAAAG GAGAAATATA TGATGCAGCC ATTGACCTGT TTACACGTTC
     3361 ATGTGCTGGA TACTGTGTAG CTACCTTCAT TTTGGGAATT GGAGATCGTC ACAATAGTAA
     3421 CATCATGGTG AAAGACGATG GACAACTGTT TCATATAGAT TTTGGACACT TTTTGGATCA
     3481 CAAGAAGAAA AAATTTGGTT ATAAACGAGA ACGTGTGCCA TTTGTTTTGA CACAGGATTT
     3541 CTTAATAGTG ATTAGTAAAG GAGCCCAAGA ATGCACAAAG ACAAGAGAAT TTGAGAGGTT
     3601 TCAGGAGATG TGTTACAAGG CTTATCTAGC TATTCGACAG CATGCCAATC TCTTCATAAA
     3661 TCTTTTCTCA ATGATGCTTG GCTCTGGAAT GCCAGAACTA CAATCTTTTG ATGACATTGC
     3721 ATACATTCGA AAGACCCTAG CCTTAGATAA AACTGAGCAA GAGGCTTTGG AGTATTTCAT
     3781 GAAACAAATG AATGATGCAC ATCATGGTGG CTGGACAACA AAAATGGATT GGATCTTCCA
     3841 CACAATTAAA CAGCATGCAT TGAACACTAG TTCTGGTGGC GGAGGGAGTG GCGGAGGTGG
     3901 GTCAGGAGGT GGAGGCATGG CAGAAATCGG TACTGGCTTT CCATTCGACC CCCATTATGT
     3961 GGAAGTCCTG GGCGAGCGCA TGCACTACGT CGATGTTGGT CCGCGCGATG GCACCCCTGT
     4021 GCTGTTCCTG CACGGTAACC CGACCTCCTC CTACGTGTGG CGCAACATCA TCCCGCATGT
     4081 TGCACCGACC CATCGCTGCA TTGCTCCAGA CCTGATCGGT ATGGGCAAAT CCGACAAACC
     4141 AGACCTGGGT TATTTCTTCG ACGACCACGT CCGCTTCATG GATGCCTTCA TCGAAGCCCT
     4201 GGGTCTGGAA GAGGTCGTCC TGGTCATTCA CGACTGGGGC TCCGCTCTGG GTTTCCACTG
     4261 GGCCAAGCGC AATCCAGAGC GCGTCAAAGG TATTGCATTT ATGGAGTTCA TCCGCCCTAT
     4321 CCCGACCTGG GACGAATGGC CAGAATTTGC CCGCGAGACC TTCCAGGCCT TCCGCACCAC
     4381 CGACGTCGGC CGCAAGCTGA TCATCGATCA GAACGTTTTT ATCGAGGGTA CGCTGCCGAT
     4441 GGGTGTCGTC CGCCCGCTGA CTGAAGTCGA GATGGACCAT TACCGCGAGC CGTTCCTGAA
     4501 TCCTGTTGAC CGCGAGCCAC TGTGGCGCTT CCCAAACGAG CTGCCAATCG CCGGTGAGCC
     4561 AGCGAACATC GTCGCGCTGG TCGAAGAATA CATGGACTGG CTGCACCAGT CCCCTGTCCC
     4621 GAAGCTGCTG TTCTGGGGCA CCCCAGGCGT TCTGATCCCA CCGGCCGAAG CCGCTCGCCT
     4681 GGCCAAAAGC CTGCCTAACT GCAAGGCTGT GGACATCGGC CCGGGTCTGA ATCTGCTGCA
     4741 AGAAGACAAC CCGGACCTGA TCGGCAGCGA GATCGCGCGC TGGCTGTCGA CGCTCGAGAT
     4801 TTCCGGCTAA GCGGCCGCGA CTCTAGATCA TAATCAGCCA TACCACATTT GTAGAGGTTT
     4861 TACTTGCTTT AAAAAACCTC CCACACCTCC CCCTGAACCT GAAACATAAA ATGAATGCAA
     4921 TTGTTGTTGT TAACTTGTTT ATTGCAGCTT ATAATGGTTA CAAATAAAGC AATAGCATCA
     4981 CAAATTTCAC AAATAAAGCA TTTTTTTCAC TGCATTCTAG TTGTGGTTTG TCCAAACTCA
     5041 TCAATGTATC TTAAGGCGTA AATTGTAAGC GTTAATATTT TGTTAAAATT CGCGTTAAAT
     5101 TTTTGTTAAA TCAGCTCATT TTTTAACCAA TAGGCCGAAA TCGGCAAAAT CCCTTATAAA
     5161 TCAAAAGAAT AGACCGAGAT AGGGTTGAGT GTTGTTCCAG TTTGGAACAA GAGTCCACTA
     5221 TTAAAGAACG TGGACTCCAA CGTCAAAGGN NNNNNNNNNN NNNNNNNNNN NNNNNNNNNN
     5281 NNNNNNNNNN NNNNNNNNTN NNNNNNNNNN NNNNNNNNNN NNNNNNNNNN NNNNNNNNNN
     5341 NNNNNNNNNN NNNNNNNNNN NNNNNNNNNN NNNNNNNNNN NNNNNNNNNN GNNNNNNNNN
     5401 NNNNNNNNNN NNNNNNNNNN NNNNNNNNNN NNNNNNNNNN NNNNNNNNNN NNNNNNNNNN
     5461 NNNNNNNNNN NNNNNNNNNN NNNNNNNNNN NNNNNNNNNN NNNNNNNNNN NNNNNCAGGT
     5521 GGCACTTTTC GGGGAAATGT GCGCGGAACC CCTATTTGTT TATTTTTCTA AATACATTCA
     5581 AATATGTATC CGCTCATGAG ACAATAACCC TGATAAATGC TTCAATAATA TTGAAAAAGG
     5641 AAGAGTCCTG AGGCGGAAAG AACCAGCTGT GGAATGTGTG TCAGTTAGGG TGTGGAAAGT
     5701 CCCCAGGCTC CCCAGCAGGC AGAAGTATGC AAAGCATGCA TCTCAATTAG TCAGCAACCA
     5761 GGTGTGGAAA GTCCCCAGGC TCCCCAGCAG GCAGAAGTAT GCAAAGCATG CATCTCAATT
     5821 AGTCAGCAAC CATAGTCCCG CCCCTAACTC CGCCCATCCC GCCCCTAACT CCGCCCAGTT
     5881 CCGCCCATTC TCCGCCCCAT GGCTGACTAA TTTTTTTTAT TTATGCAGAG GCCGAGGCCG
     5941 CCTCGGCCTC TGAGCTATTC CAGAAGTAGT GAGGAGGCTT TTTTGGAGGC CTAGGCTTTT
     6001 GCAAAGATCG ATCAAGAGAC AGGATGAGGA TCGTTTCGCA TGATTGAACA AGATGGATTG
     6061 CACGCAGGTT CTCCGGCCGC TTGGGTGGAG AGGCTATTCG GCTATGACTG GGCACAACAG
     6121 ACAATCGGCT GCTCTGATGC CGCCGTGTTC CGGCTGTCAG CGCAGGGGCG CCCGGTTCTT
     6181 TTTGTCAAGA CCGACCTGTC CGGTGCCCTG AATGAACTGC AAGACGAGGC AGCGCGGCTA
     6241 TCGTGGCTGG CCACGACGGG CGTTCCTTGC GCAGCTGTGC TCGACGTTGT CACTGAAGCG
     6301 GGAAGGGACT GGCTGCTATT GGGCGAAGTG CCGGGGCAGG ATCTCCTGTC ATCTCACCTT
     6361 GCTCCTGCCG AGAAAGTATC CATCATGGCT GATGCAATGC GGCGGCTGCA TACGCTTGAT
     6421 CCGGCTACCT GCCCATTCGA CCACCAAGCG AAACATCGCA TCGAGCGAGC ACGTACTCGG
     6481 ATGGAAGCCG GTCTTGTCGA TCAGGATGAT CTGGACGAAG AGCATCAGGG GCTCGCGCCA
     6541 GCCGAACTGT TCGCCAGGCT CAAGGCGAGC ATGCCCGACG GCGAGGATCT CGTCGTGACC
     6601 CATGGCGATG CCTGCTTGCC GAATATCATG GTGGAAAATG GCCGCTTTTC TGGATTCATC
     6661 GACTGTGGCC GGCTGGGTGT GGCGGACCGC TATCAGGACA TAGCGTTGGC TACCCGTGAT
     6721 ATTGCTGAAG AGCTTGGCGG CGAATGGGCT GACCGCTTCC TCGTGCTTTA CGGTATCGCC
     6781 GCTCCCGATT CGCAGCGCAT CGCCTTCTAT CGCCTTCTTG ACGAGTTCTT CTGAGCGGGA
     6841 CTCTGGGGTT CGAAATGACC GACCAAGCGA CGCCCAACCT GCCATCACGA GATTTCGATT
     6901 CCACCGCCGC CTTCTATGAA AGGTTGGGCT TCGGAATCGT TTTCCGGGAC GCCGGCTGGA
     6961 TGATCCTCCA GCGCGGGGAT CTCATGCTGG AGTTCTTCGC CCACCCTAGG GGGAGGCTAA
     7021 CTGAAACACG GAAGGAGACA ATACCGGAAG GAACCCGCGC TATGACGGCA ATAAAAAGAC
     7081 AGAATAAAAC GCACGGTGTT GGGTCGTTTG TTCATAAACG CGGGGTTCGG TCCCAGGGCT
     7141 GGCACTCTGT CGATACCCCA CCGAGACCCC ATTGGGGCCA ATACGCCCGC GTTTCTTCCT
     7201 TTTCCCCACC CCACCCCCCA AGTTCGGGTG AAGGCCCAGG GCTCGCAGCC AACGTCGGGG
     7261 CGGCAGGCCC TGCCATAGCC TCAGGTTACT CATATATACT TTAGATTGAT TTAAAACTTC
     7321 ATTTTTAATT TAAAAGGATC TAGGTGAAGA TCCTTTTTGA TAATCTCATG ACCAAAATCC
     7381 CTTAACGTGA GTTTTCGTTC CACTGAGCGT CAGACCCCGT AGAAAAGATC AAAGGATCTT
     7441 CTTGAGATCC TTTTTTTCTG CGCGTAATCT GCTGCTTGCA AACAAAAAAA CCACCGCTAC
     7501 CAGCGGTGGT TTGTTTGCCG GATCAAGAGC TACCAACTCT TTTTCCGAAG GTAACTGGCT
     7561 TCAGCAGAGC GCAGATACCA AATACTGTCC TTCTAGTGTA GCCGTAGTTA GGCCACCACT
     7621 TCAAGAACTC TGTAGCACCG CCTACATACC TCGCTCTGCT AATCCTGTTA CCAGTGGCTG
     7681 CTGCCAGTGG CGATAAGTCG TGTCTTACCG GGTTGGACTC AAGACGATAG TTACCGGATA
     7741 AGGCGCAGCG GTCGGGCTGA ACGGGGGGTT CGTGCACACA GCCCAGCTTG GAGCGAACGA
     7801 CCTACACCGA ACTGAGATAC CTACAGCGTG AGCTATGAGA AAGCGCCACG CTTCCCGAAG
     7861 GGAGAAAGGC GGACAGGTAT CCGGTAAGCG GCAGGGTCGG AACAGGAGAG CGCACGAGGG
     7921 AGCTTCCAGG GGGAAACGCC TGGTATCTTT ATAGTCCTGT CGGGTTTCGC CACCTCTGAC
     7981 TTGAGCGTCG ATTTTTGTGA TGCTCGTCAG GGGGGCGGAG CCTATGGAAA AACGCCAGCA
     8041 ACGCGGCCTT TTTACGGTTC CTGGCCTTTT GCTGGCCTTT TGCTCACATG TTCTTTCCTG
     8101 CGTTATCCCC TGATTCTGTG GATAACCGTA TTACCGCCAT GCAT 
//
