# Supplementary material for: A nano-liquid hub integrating growth and immune-evasion signaling to promote cell survival
Source: bioRxiv preprint, doi:10.1101/2021.12.30.474523, version 5 (2026-03-18)
Supplement: Supplementary data S1 [file 474523_file08.zip › DataS1_DNAfiles/060_pEGFPN1-MARCKS-SGx3-Halo7.gb]

LOCUS       pEGFP_N1                5925 bp ds-DNA     linear       15-SEP-2020
DEFINITION  .
ACCESSION   
VERSION     
SOURCE      .
  ORGANISM  .
COMMENT     
COMMENT     
COMMENT     ApEinfo:methylated:1
FEATURES             Location/Qualifiers
     misc_feature    591..650
                     /label=MCS
                     /ApEinfo_fwdcolor=#ffff66
                     /ApEinfo_revcolor=#ffff66
                     /ApEinfo_graphicformat=arrow_data {{0 1 2 0 0 -1} {} 0}
                     width 5 offset 0
     misc_feature    1653..1697
                     /label=SGX3
                     /ApEinfo_fwdcolor=#aefcff
                     /ApEinfo_revcolor=#aefcff
                     /ApEinfo_graphicformat=arrow_data {{0 1 2 0 0 -1} {} 0}
                     width 5 offset 0
     misc_feature    1..588
                     /label=CMV immediate early promoter
                     /ApEinfo_fwdcolor=#0f7ffe
                     /ApEinfo_revcolor=green
                     /ApEinfo_graphicformat=arrow_data {{0 1 2 0 0 -1} {} 0}
                     width 5 offset 0
     misc_feature    1698..2591
                     /label=Halo7
                     /ApEinfo_fwdcolor=#acf999
                     /ApEinfo_revcolor=#acf999
                     /ApEinfo_graphicformat=arrow_data {{0 1 2 0 0 -1} {} 0}
                     width 5 offset 0
     misc_feature    2841..3296
                     /label=f1 single-strand DNA origin
                     /ApEinfo_fwdcolor=cyan
                     /ApEinfo_revcolor=green
                     /ApEinfo_graphicformat=arrow_data {{0 1 2 0 0 -1} {} 0}
                     width 5 offset 0
     misc_feature    2744..2778
                     /label=SV40 early mRNA polyadenylation signal
                     /ApEinfo_fwdcolor=#fc8008
                     /ApEinfo_revcolor=green
                     /ApEinfo_graphicformat=arrow_data {{0 1 2 0 0 -1} {} 0}
                     width 5 offset 0
     misc_feature    651..1646
                     /label=human MARCKS (NM_002356.6)
                     /ApEinfo_fwdcolor=#ffa3b6
                     /ApEinfo_revcolor=#ffa3b6
                     /ApEinfo_graphicformat=arrow_data {{0 1 2 0 0 -1} {} 0}
                     width 5 offset 0
     misc_feature    3358..3386
                     /label=Bacterial promoterfor expression of KanR gene
                     /ApEinfo_fwdcolor=#6666fe
                     /ApEinfo_revcolor=green
                     /ApEinfo_graphicformat=arrow_data {{0 1 2 0 0 -1} {} 0}
                     width 5 offset 0
     misc_feature    3637..3772
                     /label=SV40 origin of replication
                     /ApEinfo_fwdcolor=#cc66fe
                     /ApEinfo_revcolor=green
                     /ApEinfo_graphicformat=arrow_data {{0 1 2 0 0 -1} {} 0}
                     width 5 offset 0
     misc_feature    3470..3699
                     /label=SV40 early promoter
                     /ApEinfo_fwdcolor=#7ffe07
                     /ApEinfo_revcolor=green
                     /ApEinfo_graphicformat=arrow_data {{0 1 2 0 0 -1} {} 0}
                     width 5 offset 0
     misc_feature    3821..4615
                     /label=Kanamycin/neomycin resistance gene
                     /ApEinfo_fwdcolor=#fc6665
                     /ApEinfo_revcolor=green
                     /ApEinfo_graphicformat=arrow_data {{0 1 2 0 0 -1} {} 0}
                     width 5 offset 0
     misc_feature    4851..4869
                     /label=HSV thymidine kinase polyadenylation signal
                     /ApEinfo_fwdcolor=cyan
                     /ApEinfo_revcolor=green
                     /ApEinfo_graphicformat=arrow_data {{0 1 2 0 0 -1} {} 0}
                     width 5 offset 0
     misc_feature    5200..5842
                     /label=pUC plasmid replication origin
                     /ApEinfo_fwdcolor=cyan
                     /ApEinfo_revcolor=green
                     /ApEinfo_graphicformat=arrow_data {{0 1 2 0 0 -1} {} 0}
                     width 5 offset 0
ORIGIN
        1 TAGTTATTAA TAGTAATCAA TTACGGGGTC ATTAGTTCAT AGCCCATATA TGGAGTTCCG
       61 CGTTACATAA CTTACGGTAA ATGGCCCGCC TGGCTGACCG CCCAACGACC CCCGCCCATT
      121 GACGTCAATA ATGACGTATG TTCCCATAGT AACGCCAATA GGGACTTTCC ATTGACGTCA
      181 ATGGGTGGAG TATTTACGGT AAACTGCCCA CTTGGCAGTA CATCAAGTGT ATCATATGCC
      241 AAGTACGCCC CCTATTGACG TCAATGACGG TAAATGGCCC GCCTGGCATT ATGCCCAGTA
      301 CATGACCTTA TGGGACTTTC CTACTTGGCA GTACATCTAC GTATTAGTCA TCGCTATTAC
      361 CATGGTGATG CGGTTTTGGC AGTACATCAA TGGGCGTGGA TAGCGGTTTG ACTCACGGGG
      421 ATTTCCAAGT CTCCACCCCA TTGACGTCAA TGGGAGTTTG TTTTGGCACC AAAATCAACG
      481 GGACTTTCCA AAATGTCGTA ACAACTCCGC CCCATTGACG CAAATGGGCG GTAGGCGTGT
      541 ACGGTGGGAG GTCTATATAA GCAGAGCTGG TTTAGTGAAC CGTCAGATCC GCTAGCGCTA
      601 CCGGACTCAG ATCTCGAGCT CAAGCTTCGA ATTCTGCAGT CGACGGTACC ATGGGTGCCC
      661 AGTTCTCCAA GACCGCAGCG AAGGGAGAAG CCGCCGCGGA GAGGCCTGGG GAGGCGGCTG
      721 TGGCCTCGTC GCCTTCCAAA GCGAACGGAC AGGAGAATGG CCACGTGAAG GTAAACGGCG
      781 ACGCTTCGCC CGCGGCCGCC GAGTCGGGCG CCAAGGAGGA GCTGCAGGCC AACGGCAGCG
      841 CCCCGGCCGC CGACAAGGAG GAGCCCGCGG CCGCCGGGAG CGGGGCGGCG TCGCCCTCCG
      901 CGGCCGAGAA AGGTGAGCCG GCCGCCGCCG CTGCCCCCGA GGCCGGGGCC AGCCCGGTAG
      961 AGAAGGAGGC CCCCGCGGAA GGCGAGGCTG CCGAGCCCGG CTCGCCCACG GCCGCGGAGG
     1021 GAGAGGCCGC GTCGGCCGCC TCCTCGACTT CTTCGCCCAA GGCCGAGGAC GGGGCCACGC
     1081 CCTCGCCCAG CAACGAGACC CCGAAAAAAA AAAAGAAGCG CTTTTCCTTC AAGAAGTCTT
     1141 TCAAGCTGAG CGGCTTCTCC TTCAAGAAGA ACAAGAAGGA GGCTGGAGAA GGCGGTGAGG
     1201 CTGAGGCGCC CGCTGCCGAA GGCGGCAAGG ACGAGGCCGC CGGGGGCGCA GCTGCGGCCG
     1261 CCGCCGAGGC GGGCGCGGCC TCCGGGGAGC AGGCAGCGGC GCCGGGCGAG GAGGCGGCAG
     1321 CGGGCGAGGA GGGGGCGGCG GGTGGCGACC CGCAGGAGGC CAAGCCCCAG GAGGCCGCTG
     1381 TCGCGCCAGA GAAGCCGCCC GCCAGCGACG AGACCAAGGC CGCCGAGGAG CCCAGCAAGG
     1441 TGGAGGAGAA AAAGGCCGAG GAGGCCGGGG CCAGCGCCGC CGCCTGCGAG GCCCCCTCCG
     1501 CCGCCGGGCC CGGCGCGCCC CCGGAGCAGG AGGCAGCCCC CGCGGAGGAG CCCGCGGCCG
     1561 CCGCAGCCTC GTCAGCCTGC GCAGCCCCCT CACAGGAGGC CCAGCCCGAG TGCAGTCCAG
     1621 AAGCCCCCCC AGCGGAGGCG GCAGAGACTA GTTCTGGTGG CGGAGGGAGT GGCGGAGGTG
     1681 GGTCAGGAGG TGGAGGCATG GCAGAAATCG GTACTGGCTT TCCATTCGAC CCCCATTATG
     1741 TGGAAGTCCT GGGCGAGCGC ATGCACTACG TCGATGTTGG TCCGCGCGAT GGCACCCCTG
     1801 TGCTGTTCCT GCACGGTAAC CCGACCTCCT CCTACGTGTG GCGCAACATC ATCCCGCATG
     1861 TTGCACCGAC CCATCGCTGC ATTGCTCCAG ACCTGATCGG TATGGGCAAA TCCGACAAAC
     1921 CAGACCTGGG TTATTTCTTC GACGACCACG TCCGCTTCAT GGATGCCTTC ATCGAAGCCC
     1981 TGGGTCTGGA AGAGGTCGTC CTGGTCATTC ACGACTGGGG CTCCGCTCTG GGTTTCCACT
     2041 GGGCCAAGCG CAATCCAGAG CGCGTCAAAG GTATTGCATT TATGGAGTTC ATCCGCCCTA
     2101 TCCCGACCTG GGACGAATGG CCAGAATTTG CCCGCGAGAC CTTCCAGGCC TTCCGCACCA
     2161 CCGACGTCGG CCGCAAGCTG ATCATCGATC AGAACGTTTT TATCGAGGGT ACGCTGCCGA
     2221 TGGGTGTCGT CCGCCCGCTG ACTGAAGTCG AGATGGACCA TTACCGCGAG CCGTTCCTGA
     2281 ATCCTGTTGA CCGCGAGCCA CTGTGGCGCT TCCCAAACGA GCTGCCAATC GCCGGTGAGC
     2341 CAGCGAACAT CGTCGCGCTG GTCGAAGAAT ACATGGACTG GCTGCACCAG TCCCCTGTCC
     2401 CGAAGCTGCT GTTCTGGGGC ACCCCAGGCG TTCTGATCCC ACCGGCCGAA GCCGCTCGCC
     2461 TGGCCAAAAG CCTGCCTAAC TGCAAGGCTG TGGACATCGG CCCGGGTCTG AATCTGCTGC
     2521 AAGAAGACAA CCCGGACCTG ATCGGCAGCG AGATCGCGCG CTGGCTGTCG ACGCTCGAGA
     2581 TTTCCGGCTA AGCGGCCGCG ACTCTAGATC ATAATCAGCC ATACCACATT TGTAGAGGTT
     2641 TTACTTGCTT TAAAAAACCT CCCACACCTC CCCCTGAACC TGAAACATAA AATGAATGCA
     2701 ATTGTTGTTG TTAACTTGTT TATTGCAGCT TATAATGGTT ACAAATAAAG CAATAGCATC
     2761 ACAAATTTCA CAAATAAAGC ATTTTTTTCA CTGCATTCTA GTTGTGGTTT GTCCAAACTC
     2821 ATCAATGTAT CTTAAGGCGT AAATTGTAAG CGTTAATATT TTGTTAAAAT TCGCGTTAAA
     2881 TTTTTGTTAA ATCAGCTCAT TTTTTAACCA ATAGGCCGAA ATCGGCAAAA TCCCTTATAA
     2941 ATCAAAAGAA TAGACCGAGA TAGGGTTGAG TGTTGTTCCA GTTTGGAACA AGAGTCCACT
     3001 ATTAAAGAAC GTGGACTCCA ACGTCAAAGG NNNNNNNNNN NNNNNNNNNN NNNNNNNNNN
     3061 NNNNNNNNNN NNNNNNNNNT NNNNNNNNNN NNNNNNNNNN NNNNNNNNNN NNNNNNNNNN
     3121 NNNNNNNNNN NNNNNNNNNN NNNNNNNNNN NNNNNNNNNN NNNNNNNNNN NGNNNNNNNN
     3181 NNNNNNNNNN NNNNNNNNNN NNNNNNNNNN NNNNNNNNNN NNNNNNNNNN NNNNNNNNNN
     3241 NNNNNNNNNN NNNNNNNNNN NNNNNNNNNN NNNNNNNNNN NNNNNNNNNN NNNNNNCAGG
     3301 TGGCACTTTT CGGGGAAATG TGCGCGGAAC CCCTATTTGT TTATTTTTCT AAATACATTC
     3361 AAATATGTAT CCGCTCATGA GACAATAACC CTGATAAATG CTTCAATAAT ATTGAAAAAG
     3421 GAAGAGTCCT GAGGCGGAAA GAACCAGCTG TGGAATGTGT GTCAGTTAGG GTGTGGAAAG
     3481 TCCCCAGGCT CCCCAGCAGG CAGAAGTATG CAAAGCATGC ATCTCAATTA GTCAGCAACC
     3541 AGGTGTGGAA AGTCCCCAGG CTCCCCAGCA GGCAGAAGTA TGCAAAGCAT GCATCTCAAT
     3601 TAGTCAGCAA CCATAGTCCC GCCCCTAACT CCGCCCATCC CGCCCCTAAC TCCGCCCAGT
     3661 TCCGCCCATT CTCCGCCCCA TGGCTGACTA ATTTTTTTTA TTTATGCAGA GGCCGAGGCC
     3721 GCCTCGGCCT CTGAGCTATT CCAGAAGTAG TGAGGAGGCT TTTTTGGAGG CCTAGGCTTT
     3781 TGCAAAGATC GATCAAGAGA CAGGATGAGG ATCGTTTCGC ATGATTGAAC AAGATGGATT
     3841 GCACGCAGGT TCTCCGGCCG CTTGGGTGGA GAGGCTATTC GGCTATGACT GGGCACAACA
     3901 GACAATCGGC TGCTCTGATG CCGCCGTGTT CCGGCTGTCA GCGCAGGGGC GCCCGGTTCT
     3961 TTTTGTCAAG ACCGACCTGT CCGGTGCCCT GAATGAACTG CAAGACGAGG CAGCGCGGCT
     4021 ATCGTGGCTG GCCACGACGG GCGTTCCTTG CGCAGCTGTG CTCGACGTTG TCACTGAAGC
     4081 GGGAAGGGAC TGGCTGCTAT TGGGCGAAGT GCCGGGGCAG GATCTCCTGT CATCTCACCT
     4141 TGCTCCTGCC GAGAAAGTAT CCATCATGGC TGATGCAATG CGGCGGCTGC ATACGCTTGA
     4201 TCCGGCTACC TGCCCATTCG ACCACCAAGC GAAACATCGC ATCGAGCGAG CACGTACTCG
     4261 GATGGAAGCC GGTCTTGTCG ATCAGGATGA TCTGGACGAA GAGCATCAGG GGCTCGCGCC
     4321 AGCCGAACTG TTCGCCAGGC TCAAGGCGAG CATGCCCGAC GGCGAGGATC TCGTCGTGAC
     4381 CCATGGCGAT GCCTGCTTGC CGAATATCAT GGTGGAAAAT GGCCGCTTTT CTGGATTCAT
     4441 CGACTGTGGC CGGCTGGGTG TGGCGGACCG CTATCAGGAC ATAGCGTTGG CTACCCGTGA
     4501 TATTGCTGAA GAGCTTGGCG GCGAATGGGC TGACCGCTTC CTCGTGCTTT ACGGTATCGC
     4561 CGCTCCCGAT TCGCAGCGCA TCGCCTTCTA TCGCCTTCTT GACGAGTTCT TCTGAGCGGG
     4621 ACTCTGGGGT TCGAAATGAC CGACCAAGCG ACGCCCAACC TGCCATCACG AGATTTCGAT
     4681 TCCACCGCCG CCTTCTATGA AAGGTTGGGC TTCGGAATCG TTTTCCGGGA CGCCGGCTGG
     4741 ATGATCCTCC AGCGCGGGGA TCTCATGCTG GAGTTCTTCG CCCACCCTAG GGGGAGGCTA
     4801 ACTGAAACAC GGAAGGAGAC AATACCGGAA GGAACCCGCG CTATGACGGC AATAAAAAGA
     4861 CAGAATAAAA CGCACGGTGT TGGGTCGTTT GTTCATAAAC GCGGGGTTCG GTCCCAGGGC
     4921 TGGCACTCTG TCGATACCCC ACCGAGACCC CATTGGGGCC AATACGCCCG CGTTTCTTCC
     4981 TTTTCCCCAC CCCACCCCCC AAGTTCGGGT GAAGGCCCAG GGCTCGCAGC CAACGTCGGG
     5041 GCGGCAGGCC CTGCCATAGC CTCAGGTTAC TCATATATAC TTTAGATTGA TTTAAAACTT
     5101 CATTTTTAAT TTAAAAGGAT CTAGGTGAAG ATCCTTTTTG ATAATCTCAT GACCAAAATC
     5161 CCTTAACGTG AGTTTTCGTT CCACTGAGCG TCAGACCCCG TAGAAAAGAT CAAAGGATCT
     5221 TCTTGAGATC CTTTTTTTCT GCGCGTAATC TGCTGCTTGC AAACAAAAAA ACCACCGCTA
     5281 CCAGCGGTGG TTTGTTTGCC GGATCAAGAG CTACCAACTC TTTTTCCGAA GGTAACTGGC
     5341 TTCAGCAGAG CGCAGATACC AAATACTGTC CTTCTAGTGT AGCCGTAGTT AGGCCACCAC
     5401 TTCAAGAACT CTGTAGCACC GCCTACATAC CTCGCTCTGC TAATCCTGTT ACCAGTGGCT
     5461 GCTGCCAGTG GCGATAAGTC GTGTCTTACC GGGTTGGACT CAAGACGATA GTTACCGGAT
     5521 AAGGCGCAGC GGTCGGGCTG AACGGGGGGT TCGTGCACAC AGCCCAGCTT GGAGCGAACG
     5581 ACCTACACCG AACTGAGATA CCTACAGCGT GAGCTATGAG AAAGCGCCAC GCTTCCCGAA
     5641 GGGAGAAAGG CGGACAGGTA TCCGGTAAGC GGCAGGGTCG GAACAGGAGA GCGCACGAGG
     5701 GAGCTTCCAG GGGGAAACGC CTGGTATCTT TATAGTCCTG TCGGGTTTCG CCACCTCTGA
     5761 CTTGAGCGTC GATTTTTGTG ATGCTCGTCA GGGGGGCGGA GCCTATGGAA AAACGCCAGC
     5821 AACGCGGCCT TTTTACGGTT CCTGGCCTTT TGCTGGCCTT TTGCTCACAT GTTCTTTCCT
     5881 GCGTTATCCC CTGATTCTGT GGATAACCGT ATTACCGCCA TGCAT 
//
