# Supplementary material for: A nano-liquid hub integrating growth and immune-evasion signaling to promote cell survival
Source: bioRxiv preprint, doi:10.1101/2021.12.30.474523, version 5 (2026-03-18)
Supplement: Supplementary data S1 [file 474523_file08.zip › DataS1_DNAfiles/061_pEGFPN1-SP(IL6)-Halo7-SGx3-CD59.gb]

LOCUS       pEGFPN1_SP_IL6__        5404 bp ds-DNA     linear       15-SEP-2020
DEFINITION  .
ACCESSION   
VERSION     
SOURCE      .
  ORGANISM  .
COMMENT     
COMMENT     ApEinfo:methylated:1
FEATURES             Location/Qualifiers
     misc_feature    591..650
                     /label=MCS
                     /ApEinfo_fwdcolor=#ffff66
                     /ApEinfo_revcolor=#ffff66
                     /ApEinfo_graphicformat=arrow_data {{0 1 2 0 0 -1} {} 0}
                     width 5 offset 0
     misc_feature    662..748
                     /label=SP(human IL6, NM_000600.4, [1M-29P])
                     /ApEinfo_fwdcolor=#c1b1ff
                     /ApEinfo_revcolor=#c1b1ff
                     /ApEinfo_graphicformat=arrow_data {{0 1 2 0 0 -1} {} 0}
                     width 5 offset 0
     misc_feature    1733..2044
                     /label=human CD59 (noSP) (NM_000611.5)
                     /ApEinfo_fwdcolor=#ffa3b6
                     /ApEinfo_revcolor=#ffa3b6
                     /ApEinfo_graphicformat=arrow_data {{0 1 2 0 0 -1} {} 0}
                     width 5 offset 0
     misc_feature    1..588
                     /label=CMV immediate early promoter
                     /ApEinfo_fwdcolor=#0f7ffe
                     /ApEinfo_revcolor=green
                     /ApEinfo_graphicformat=arrow_data {{0 1 2 0 0 -1} {} 0}
                     width 5 offset 0
     misc_feature    1646..1720
                     /label=SGX3
                     /ApEinfo_fwdcolor=#aefcff
                     /ApEinfo_revcolor=#aefcff
                     /ApEinfo_graphicformat=arrow_data {{0 1 2 0 0 -1} {} 0}
                     width 5 offset 0
     misc_feature    2320..2775
                     /label=f1 single-strand DNA origin
                     /ApEinfo_fwdcolor=cyan
                     /ApEinfo_revcolor=green
                     /ApEinfo_graphicformat=arrow_data {{0 1 2 0 0 -1} {} 0}
                     width 5 offset 0
     misc_feature    755..1645
                     /label=Halo7
                     /ApEinfo_fwdcolor=#acf999
                     /ApEinfo_revcolor=#acf999
                     /ApEinfo_graphicformat=arrow_data {{0 1 2 0 0 -1} {} 0}
                     width 5 offset 0
     misc_feature    2223..2257
                     /label=SV40 early mRNA polyadenylation signal
                     /ApEinfo_fwdcolor=#fc8008
                     /ApEinfo_revcolor=green
                     /ApEinfo_graphicformat=arrow_data {{0 1 2 0 0 -1} {} 0}
                     width 5 offset 0
     misc_feature    2837..2865
                     /label=Bacterial promoterfor expression of KanR gene
                     /ApEinfo_fwdcolor=#6666fe
                     /ApEinfo_revcolor=green
                     /ApEinfo_graphicformat=arrow_data {{0 1 2 0 0 -1} {} 0}
                     width 5 offset 0
     misc_feature    3116..3251
                     /label=SV40 origin of replication
                     /ApEinfo_fwdcolor=#cc66fe
                     /ApEinfo_revcolor=green
                     /ApEinfo_graphicformat=arrow_data {{0 1 2 0 0 -1} {} 0}
                     width 5 offset 0
     misc_feature    2949..3178
                     /label=SV40 early promoter
                     /ApEinfo_fwdcolor=#7ffe07
                     /ApEinfo_revcolor=green
                     /ApEinfo_graphicformat=arrow_data {{0 1 2 0 0 -1} {} 0}
                     width 5 offset 0
     misc_feature    3300..4094
                     /label=Kanamycin/neomycin resistance gene
                     /ApEinfo_fwdcolor=#fc6665
                     /ApEinfo_revcolor=green
                     /ApEinfo_graphicformat=arrow_data {{0 1 2 0 0 -1} {} 0}
                     width 5 offset 0
     misc_feature    4330..4348
                     /label=HSV thymidine kinase polyadenylation signal
                     /ApEinfo_fwdcolor=cyan
                     /ApEinfo_revcolor=green
                     /ApEinfo_graphicformat=arrow_data {{0 1 2 0 0 -1} {} 0}
                     width 5 offset 0
     misc_feature    4679..5321
                     /label=pUC plasmid replication origin
                     /ApEinfo_fwdcolor=cyan
                     /ApEinfo_revcolor=green
                     /ApEinfo_graphicformat=arrow_data {{0 1 2 0 0 -1} {} 0}
                     width 5 offset 0
ORIGIN
        1 TAGTTATTAA TAGTAATCAA TTACGGGGTC ATTAGTTCAT AGCCCATATA TGGAGTTCCG
       61 CGTTACATAA CTTACGGTAA ATGGCCCGCC TGGCTGACCG CCCAACGACC CCCGCCCATT
      121 GACGTCAATA ATGACGTATG TTCCCATAGT AACGCCAATA GGGACTTTCC ATTGACGTCA
      181 ATGGGTGGAG TATTTACGGT AAACTGCCCA CTTGGCAGTA CATCAAGTGT ATCATATGCC
      241 AAGTACGCCC CCTATTGACG TCAATGACGG TAAATGGCCC GCCTGGCATT ATGCCCAGTA
      301 CATGACCTTA TGGGACTTTC CTACTTGGCA GTACATCTAC GTATTAGTCA TCGCTATTAC
      361 CATGGTGATG CGGTTTTGGC AGTACATCAA TGGGCGTGGA TAGCGGTTTG ACTCACGGGG
      421 ATTTCCAAGT CTCCACCCCA TTGACGTCAA TGGGAGTTTG TTTTGGCACC AAAATCAACG
      481 GGACTTTCCA AAATGTCGTA ACAACTCCGC CCCATTGACG CAAATGGGCG GTAGGCGTGT
      541 ACGGTGGGAG GTCTATATAA GCAGAGCTGG TTTAGTGAAC CGTCAGATCC GCTAGCGCTA
      601 CCGGACTCAG ATCTCGAGCT CAAGCTTCGA ATTCTGCAGT CGACGGTACC GGCGCGCCAG
      661 CATGAACTCC TTCTCCACAA GCGCCTTCGG TCCAGTTGCC TTCTCCCTGG GGCTGCTCCT
      721 GGTGTTGCCT GCTGCCTTCC CTGCCCCAAC CGGTATGGCA GAAATCGGTA CTGGCTTTCC
      781 ATTCGACCCC CATTATGTGG AAGTCCTGGG CGAGCGCATG CACTACGTCG ATGTTGGTCC
      841 GCGCGATGGC ACCCCTGTGC TGTTCCTGCA CGGTAACCCG ACCTCCTCCT ACGTGTGGCG
      901 CAACATCATC CCGCATGTTG CACCGACCCA TCGCTGCATT GCTCCAGACC TGATCGGTAT
      961 GGGCAAATCC GACAAACCAG ACCTGGGTTA TTTCTTCGAC GACCACGTCC GCTTCATGGA
     1021 TGCCTTCATC GAAGCCCTGG GTCTGGAAGA GGTCGTCCTG GTCATTCACG ACTGGGGCTC
     1081 CGCTCTGGGT TTCCACTGGG CCAAGCGCAA TCCAGAGCGC GTCAAAGGTA TTGCATTTAT
     1141 GGAGTTCATC CGCCCTATCC CGACCTGGGA CGAATGGCCA GAATTTGCCC GCGAGACCTT
     1201 CCAGGCCTTC CGCACCACCG ACGTCGGCCG CAAGCTGATC ATCGATCAGA ACGTTTTTAT
     1261 CGAGGGTACG CTGCCGATGG GTGTCGTCCG CCCGCTGACT GAAGTCGAGA TGGACCATTA
     1321 CCGCGAGCCG TTCCTGAATC CTGTTGACCG CGAGCCACTG TGGCGCTTCC CAAACGAGCT
     1381 GCCAATCGCC GGTGAGCCAG CGAACATCGT CGCGCTGGTC GAAGAATACA TGGACTGGCT
     1441 GCACCAGTCC CCTGTCCCGA AGCTGCTGTT CTGGGGCACC CCAGGCGTTC TGATCCCACC
     1501 GGCCGAAGCC GCTCGCCTGG CCAAAAGCCT GCCTAACTGC AAGGCTGTGG ACATCGGCCC
     1561 GGGTCTGAAT CTGCTGCAAG AAGACAACCC GGACCTGATC GGCAGCGAGA TCGCGCGCTG
     1621 GCTGTCGACG CTCGAGATTT CCGGCTCCGG ACTCAGATCT CGAGCTCAAG CTTCGTCAGG
     1681 AGGCGGTGGC TCAGGAGGCG GTGGCTCAGG AGGCGGTGGC ACTAGTTGTA CACTGCAGTG
     1741 CTACAACTGT CCTAACCCAA CTGCTGACTG CAAAACAGCC GTCAATTGTT CATCTGATTT
     1801 TGATGCGTGT CTCATTACCA AAGCTGGGTT ACAAGTGTAT AACAAGTGTT GGAAGTTTGA
     1861 GCATTGCAAT TTCAACGACG TCACAACCCG CTTGAGGGAA AATGAGCTAA CGTACTACTG
     1921 CTGCAAGAAG GACCTGTGTA ACTTTAACGA ACAGCTTGAA AATGGTGGGA CATCCTTATC
     1981 AGAGAAAACA GTTCTTCTGC TGGTGACTCC ATTTCTGGCA GCAGCCTGGA GCCTTCATCC
     2041 CTAGCTGCAG GATATCCGAT CATCTCTAGA GCGGCCGCGA CTCTAGATCA TAATCAGCCA
     2101 TACCACATTT GTAGAGGTTT TACTTGCTTT AAAAAACCTC CCACACCTCC CCCTGAACCT
     2161 GAAACATAAA ATGAATGCAA TTGTTGTTGT TAACTTGTTT ATTGCAGCTT ATAATGGTTA
     2221 CAAATAAAGC AATAGCATCA CAAATTTCAC AAATAAAGCA TTTTTTTCAC TGCATTCTAG
     2281 TTGTGGTTTG TCCAAACTCA TCAATGTATC TTAAGGCGTA AATTGTAAGC GTTAATATTT
     2341 TGTTAAAATT CGCGTTAAAT TTTTGTTAAA TCAGCTCATT TTTTAACCAA TAGGCCGAAA
     2401 TCGGCAAAAT CCCTTATAAA TCAAAAGAAT AGACCGAGAT AGGGTTGAGT GTTGTTCCAG
     2461 TTTGGAACAA GAGTCCACTA TTAAAGAACG TGGACTCCAA CGTCAAAGGN NNNNNNNNNN
     2521 NNNNNNNNNN NNNNNNNNNN NNNNNNNNNN NNNNNNNNTN NNNNNNNNNN NNNNNNNNNN
     2581 NNNNNNNNNN NNNNNNNNNN NNNNNNNNNN NNNNNNNNNN NNNNNNNNNN NNNNNNNNNN
     2641 NNNNNNNNNN GNNNNNNNNN NNNNNNNNNN NNNNNNNNNN NNNNNNNNNN NNNNNNNNNN
     2701 NNNNNNNNNN NNNNNNNNNN NNNNNNNNNN NNNNNNNNNN NNNNNNNNNN NNNNNNNNNN
     2761 NNNNNNNNNN NNNNNCAGGT GGCACTTTTC GGGGAAATGT GCGCGGAACC CCTATTTGTT
     2821 TATTTTTCTA AATACATTCA AATATGTATC CGCTCATGAG ACAATAACCC TGATAAATGC
     2881 TTCAATAATA TTGAAAAAGG AAGAGTCCTG AGGCGGAAAG AACCAGCTGT GGAATGTGTG
     2941 TCAGTTAGGG TGTGGAAAGT CCCCAGGCTC CCCAGCAGGC AGAAGTATGC AAAGCATGCA
     3001 TCTCAATTAG TCAGCAACCA GGTGTGGAAA GTCCCCAGGC TCCCCAGCAG GCAGAAGTAT
     3061 GCAAAGCATG CATCTCAATT AGTCAGCAAC CATAGTCCCG CCCCTAACTC CGCCCATCCC
     3121 GCCCCTAACT CCGCCCAGTT CCGCCCATTC TCCGCCCCAT GGCTGACTAA TTTTTTTTAT
     3181 TTATGCAGAG GCCGAGGCCG CCTCGGCCTC TGAGCTATTC CAGAAGTAGT GAGGAGGCTT
     3241 TTTTGGAGGC CTAGGCTTTT GCAAAGATCG ATCAAGAGAC AGGATGAGGA TCGTTTCGCA
     3301 TGATTGAACA AGATGGATTG CACGCAGGTT CTCCGGCCGC TTGGGTGGAG AGGCTATTCG
     3361 GCTATGACTG GGCACAACAG ACAATCGGCT GCTCTGATGC CGCCGTGTTC CGGCTGTCAG
     3421 CGCAGGGGCG CCCGGTTCTT TTTGTCAAGA CCGACCTGTC CGGTGCCCTG AATGAACTGC
     3481 AAGACGAGGC AGCGCGGCTA TCGTGGCTGG CCACGACGGG CGTTCCTTGC GCAGCTGTGC
     3541 TCGACGTTGT CACTGAAGCG GGAAGGGACT GGCTGCTATT GGGCGAAGTG CCGGGGCAGG
     3601 ATCTCCTGTC ATCTCACCTT GCTCCTGCCG AGAAAGTATC CATCATGGCT GATGCAATGC
     3661 GGCGGCTGCA TACGCTTGAT CCGGCTACCT GCCCATTCGA CCACCAAGCG AAACATCGCA
     3721 TCGAGCGAGC ACGTACTCGG ATGGAAGCCG GTCTTGTCGA TCAGGATGAT CTGGACGAAG
     3781 AGCATCAGGG GCTCGCGCCA GCCGAACTGT TCGCCAGGCT CAAGGCGAGC ATGCCCGACG
     3841 GCGAGGATCT CGTCGTGACC CATGGCGATG CCTGCTTGCC GAATATCATG GTGGAAAATG
     3901 GCCGCTTTTC TGGATTCATC GACTGTGGCC GGCTGGGTGT GGCGGACCGC TATCAGGACA
     3961 TAGCGTTGGC TACCCGTGAT ATTGCTGAAG AGCTTGGCGG CGAATGGGCT GACCGCTTCC
     4021 TCGTGCTTTA CGGTATCGCC GCTCCCGATT CGCAGCGCAT CGCCTTCTAT CGCCTTCTTG
     4081 ACGAGTTCTT CTGAGCGGGA CTCTGGGGTT CGAAATGACC GACCAAGCGA CGCCCAACCT
     4141 GCCATCACGA GATTTCGATT CCACCGCCGC CTTCTATGAA AGGTTGGGCT TCGGAATCGT
     4201 TTTCCGGGAC GCCGGCTGGA TGATCCTCCA GCGCGGGGAT CTCATGCTGG AGTTCTTCGC
     4261 CCACCCTAGG GGGAGGCTAA CTGAAACACG GAAGGAGACA ATACCGGAAG GAACCCGCGC
     4321 TATGACGGCA ATAAAAAGAC AGAATAAAAC GCACGGTGTT GGGTCGTTTG TTCATAAACG
     4381 CGGGGTTCGG TCCCAGGGCT GGCACTCTGT CGATACCCCA CCGAGACCCC ATTGGGGCCA
     4441 ATACGCCCGC GTTTCTTCCT TTTCCCCACC CCACCCCCCA AGTTCGGGTG AAGGCCCAGG
     4501 GCTCGCAGCC AACGTCGGGG CGGCAGGCCC TGCCATAGCC TCAGGTTACT CATATATACT
     4561 TTAGATTGAT TTAAAACTTC ATTTTTAATT TAAAAGGATC TAGGTGAAGA TCCTTTTTGA
     4621 TAATCTCATG ACCAAAATCC CTTAACGTGA GTTTTCGTTC CACTGAGCGT CAGACCCCGT
     4681 AGAAAAGATC AAAGGATCTT CTTGAGATCC TTTTTTTCTG CGCGTAATCT GCTGCTTGCA
     4741 AACAAAAAAA CCACCGCTAC CAGCGGTGGT TTGTTTGCCG GATCAAGAGC TACCAACTCT
     4801 TTTTCCGAAG GTAACTGGCT TCAGCAGAGC GCAGATACCA AATACTGTCC TTCTAGTGTA
     4861 GCCGTAGTTA GGCCACCACT TCAAGAACTC TGTAGCACCG CCTACATACC TCGCTCTGCT
     4921 AATCCTGTTA CCAGTGGCTG CTGCCAGTGG CGATAAGTCG TGTCTTACCG GGTTGGACTC
     4981 AAGACGATAG TTACCGGATA AGGCGCAGCG GTCGGGCTGA ACGGGGGGTT CGTGCACACA
     5041 GCCCAGCTTG GAGCGAACGA CCTACACCGA ACTGAGATAC CTACAGCGTG AGCTATGAGA
     5101 AAGCGCCACG CTTCCCGAAG GGAGAAAGGC GGACAGGTAT CCGGTAAGCG GCAGGGTCGG
     5161 AACAGGAGAG CGCACGAGGG AGCTTCCAGG GGGAAACGCC TGGTATCTTT ATAGTCCTGT
     5221 CGGGTTTCGC CACCTCTGAC TTGAGCGTCG ATTTTTGTGA TGCTCGTCAG GGGGGCGGAG
     5281 CCTATGGAAA AACGCCAGCA ACGCGGCCTT TTTACGGTTC CTGGCCTTTT GCTGGCCTTT
     5341 TGCTCACATG TTCTTTCCTG CGTTATCCCC TGATTCTGTG GATAACCGTA TTACCGCCAT
     5401 GCAT     
//
