# Supplementary material for: A nano-liquid hub integrating growth and immune-evasion signaling to promote cell survival
Source: bioRxiv preprint, doi:10.1101/2021.12.30.474523, version 5 (2026-03-18)
Supplement: Supplementary data S1 [file 474523_file08.zip › DataS1_DNAfiles/063_pcDNA3.1(+)zeo-SP(IL6)-SNAPf-SGSGx3-mCD59a(Rsh1).gb]

LOCUS       pcDNA3_1___zeo_o        5989 bp    DNA        linear       04-DEC-2024
DEFINITION  pcDNA3.1/Zeo(+)
ACCESSION   
KEYWORDS    
SOURCE      
  ORGANISM  other sequences; artificial sequences; vectors.
COMMENT     
COMMENT     ApEinfo:methylated:1
FEATURES             Location/Qualifiers
     source          1826..5989
                     /organism="synthetic DNA construct"
                     /mol_type="other DNA"
                     /locus_tag="source:synthetic DNA construct"
                     /label="source:synthetic DNA construct"
                     /ApEinfo_label="source:synthetic DNA construct"
                     /ApEinfo_fwdcolor="#00DF87"
                     /ApEinfo_revcolor="#00DF87"
                     /ApEinfo_graphicformat="arrow_data {{0 0.5 0 1 2 0 0 -1 0
                     -0.5} {} 0} width 5 offset 0"
                     /ApEinfo_hidden
     misc_feature    749..779
                     /locus_tag="MCS"
                     /label="MCS"
                     /ApEinfo_label="MCS"
                     /ApEinfo_fwdcolor="#ffff66"
                     /ApEinfo_revcolor="#ffff66"
                     /ApEinfo_graphicformat="arrow_data {{0 1 2 0 0 -1} {} 0}
                     width 5 offset 0"
     polyA_signal    1851..2075
                     /note="bovine growth hormone polyadenylation signal"
                     /locus_tag="bGH poly(A) signal"
                     /label="bGH poly(A) signal"
                     /ApEinfo_label="bGH poly(A) signal"
                     /ApEinfo_fwdcolor="#ff3eee"
                     /ApEinfo_revcolor="#ff3eee"
                     /ApEinfo_graphicformat="arrow_data {{0 0.5 0 1 2 0 0 -1 0
                     -0.5} {} 0} width 5 offset 0"
     misc_feature    783..869
                     /locus_tag="SP(human IL6, NM_000600.4, [1M-29P])"
                     /label="SP(human IL6, NM_000600.4, [1M-29P])"
                     /ApEinfo_label="SP(human IL6, NM_000600.4, [1M-29P])"
                     /ApEinfo_fwdcolor="#c1b1ff"
                     /ApEinfo_revcolor="#c1b1ff"
                     /ApEinfo_graphicformat="arrow_data {{0 1 2 0 0 -1} {} 0}
                     width 5 offset 0"
     primer_bind     2418..2439
                     /note="F1 origin, forward primer"
                     /locus_tag="F1ori-F"
                     /label="F1ori-F"
                     /ApEinfo_label="F1ori-F"
                     /ApEinfo_fwdcolor="#14c0bd"
                     /ApEinfo_revcolor="#4ec02b"
                     /ApEinfo_graphicformat="arrow_data {{0 0.5 0 1 2 0 0 -1 0
                     -0.5} {} 0} width 5 offset 0"
     primer_bind     2805..2824
                     /note="SV40 promoter/origin, forward primer"
                     /locus_tag="SV40pro-F"
                     /label="SV40pro-F"
                     /ApEinfo_label="SV40pro-F"
                     /ApEinfo_fwdcolor="#14c0bd"
                     /ApEinfo_revcolor="#4ec02b"
                     /ApEinfo_graphicformat="arrow_data {{0 0.5 0 1 2 0 0 -1 0
                     -0.5} {} 0} width 5 offset 0"
     primer_bind     complement(3911..3928)
                     /note="L4440 vector, forward primer"
                     /locus_tag="L4440"
                     /label="L4440"
                     /ApEinfo_label="L4440"
                     /ApEinfo_fwdcolor="#14c0bd"
                     /ApEinfo_revcolor="#4ec02b"
                     /ApEinfo_graphicformat="arrow_data {{0 0.5 0 1 2 0 0 -1 0
                     -0.5} {} 0} width 5 offset 0"
     rep_origin      complement(4082..4670)
                     /direction=LEFT
                     /note="high-copy-number ColE1/pMB1/pBR322/pUC origin of
                     replication"
                     /locus_tag="ori"
                     /label="ori"
                     /ApEinfo_label="ori"
                     /ApEinfo_fwdcolor="#999999"
                     /ApEinfo_revcolor="#999999"
                     /ApEinfo_graphicformat="arrow_data {{0 0.5 0 1 2 0 0 -1 0
                     -0.5} {} 0} width 5 offset 0"
     primer_bind     complement(4162..4181)
                     /note="pBR322 origin, forward primer"
                     /locus_tag="pBR322ori-F"
                     /label="pBR322ori-F"
                     /ApEinfo_label="pBR322ori-F"
                     /ApEinfo_fwdcolor="#14c0bd"
                     /ApEinfo_revcolor="#4ec02b"
                     /ApEinfo_graphicformat="arrow_data {{0 0.5 0 1 2 0 0 -1 0
                     -0.5} {} 0} width 5 offset 0"
     CDS             complement(4841..5701)
                     /codon_start=1
                     /gene="bla"
                     /product="beta-lactamase"
                     /note="confers resistance to ampicillin, carbenicillin,
                     and related antibiotics"
                     /translation=MSIQHFRVALIPFFAAFCLPVFAHPETLVKVKDAEDQLGARVGYI
                     ELDLNSGKILESFRPEERFPMMSTFKVLLCGAVLSRIDAGQEQLGRRIHYSQNDLVEY
                     SPVTEKHLTDGMTVRELCSAAITMSDNTAANLLLTTIGGPKELTAFLHNMGDHVTRLD
                     RWEPELNEAIPNDERDTTMPVAMATTLRKLLTGELLTLASRQQLIDWMEADKVAGPLL
                     RSALPAGWFIADKSGAGERGSRGIIAALGPDGKPSRIVVIYTTGSQATMDERNRQIAE
                     IGASLIKHW
                     /locus_tag="AmpR"
                     /label="AmpR"
                     /ApEinfo_label="AmpR"
                     /ApEinfo_fwdcolor="#e9d024"
                     /ApEinfo_revcolor="#e9d024"
                     /ApEinfo_graphicformat="arrow_data {{0 0.5 0 1 2 0 0 -1 0
                     -0.5} {} 0} width 5 offset 0"
     primer_bind     5464..5483
                     /note="Ampicillin resistance gene, reverse primer"
                     /locus_tag="Amp-R"
                     /label="Amp-R"
                     /ApEinfo_label="Amp-R"
                     /ApEinfo_fwdcolor="#14c0bd"
                     /ApEinfo_revcolor="#4ec02b"
                     /ApEinfo_graphicformat="arrow_data {{0 0.5 0 1 2 0 0 -1 0
                     -0.5} {} 0} width 5 offset 0"
     misc_feature    1446..1508
                     /locus_tag="SGSGx3 linker"
                     /label="SGSGx3 linker"
                     /ApEinfo_label="SGSGx3 linker"
                     /ApEinfo_fwdcolor="#89ffff"
                     /ApEinfo_revcolor="#89ffff"
                     /ApEinfo_graphicformat="arrow_data {{0 0.5 0 1 2 0 0 -1 0
                     -0.5} {} 0} width 5 offset 0"
     promoter        complement(5702..5806)
                     /gene="bla"
                     /locus_tag="AmpR promoter"
                     /label="AmpR promoter"
                     /ApEinfo_label="AmpR promoter"
                     /ApEinfo_fwdcolor="#346ee0"
                     /ApEinfo_revcolor="#346ee0"
                     /ApEinfo_graphicformat="arrow_data {{0 0.5 0 1 2 0 0 -1 0
                     -0.5} {} 0} width 5 offset 0"
     misc_feature    876..893
                     /locus_tag="SGSG linker"
                     /label="SGSG linker"
                     /ApEinfo_label="SGSG linker"
                     /ApEinfo_fwdcolor="#89ffff"
                     /ApEinfo_revcolor="#89ffff"
                     /ApEinfo_graphicformat="arrow_data {{0 0.5 0 1 2 0 0 -1 0
                     -0.5} {} 0} width 5 offset 0"
     primer_bind     complement(5881..5900)
                     /note="pRS vectors, use to sequence yeast selectable
                     marker"
                     /locus_tag="pRS-marker"
                     /label="pRS-marker"
                     /ApEinfo_label="pRS-marker"
                     /ApEinfo_fwdcolor="#14c0bd"
                     /ApEinfo_revcolor="#4ec02b"
                     /ApEinfo_graphicformat="arrow_data {{0 0.5 0 1 2 0 0 -1 0
                     -0.5} {} 0} width 5 offset 0"
     primer_bind     complement(1845..1862)
                     /note="Bovine growth hormone terminator, reverse primer.
                     Also called BGH reverse"
                     /locus_tag="BGH-rev"
                     /label="BGH-rev"
                     /ApEinfo_label="BGH-rev"
                     /ApEinfo_fwdcolor="#14c0bd"
                     /ApEinfo_revcolor="#4ec02b"
                     /ApEinfo_graphicformat="arrow_data {{0 0.5 0 1 2 0 0 -1 0
                     -0.5} {} 0} width 5 offset 0"
     rep_origin      2121..2549
                     /direction=RIGHT
                     /note="f1 bacteriophage origin of replication; arrow
                     indicates direction of (+) strand synthesis"
                     /locus_tag="f1 ori"
                     /label="f1 ori"
                     /ApEinfo_label="f1 ori"
                     /ApEinfo_fwdcolor="#999999"
                     /ApEinfo_revcolor="#999999"
                     /ApEinfo_graphicformat="arrow_data {{0 0.5 0 1 2 0 0 -1 0
                     -0.5} {} 0} width 5 offset 0"
     primer_bind     complement(2208..2227)
                     /note="F1 origin, reverse primer"
                     /locus_tag="F1ori-R"
                     /label="F1ori-R"
                     /ApEinfo_label="F1ori-R"
                     /ApEinfo_fwdcolor="#14c0bd"
                     /ApEinfo_revcolor="#4ec02b"
                     /ApEinfo_graphicformat="arrow_data {{0 0.5 0 1 2 0 0 -1 0
                     -0.5} {} 0} width 5 offset 0"
     primer_bind     complement(2558..2578)
                     /note="SV40 enhancer, reverse primer for pBABE vectors"
                     /locus_tag="pBABE 3'"
                     /label="pBABE 3'"
                     /ApEinfo_label="pBABE 3'"
                     /ApEinfo_fwdcolor="#14c0bd"
                     /ApEinfo_revcolor="#4ec02b"
                     /ApEinfo_graphicformat="arrow_data {{0 0.5 0 1 2 0 0 -1 0
                     -0.5} {} 0} width 5 offset 0"
     promoter        2563..2892
                     /note="SV40 enhancer and early promoter"
                     /locus_tag="SV40 promoter"
                     /label="SV40 promoter"
                     /ApEinfo_label="SV40 promoter"
                     /ApEinfo_fwdcolor="#346ee0"
                     /ApEinfo_revcolor="#346ee0"
                     /ApEinfo_graphicformat="arrow_data {{0 0.5 0 1 2 0 0 -1 0
                     -0.5} {} 0} width 5 offset 0"
     rep_origin      2743..2878
                     /note="SV40 origin of replication"
                     /locus_tag="SV40 ori"
                     /label="SV40 ori"
                     /ApEinfo_label="SV40 ori"
                     /ApEinfo_fwdcolor="#999999"
                     /ApEinfo_revcolor="#999999"
                     /ApEinfo_graphicformat="arrow_data {{0 0.5 0 1 2 0 0 -1 0
                     -0.5} {} 0} width 5 offset 0"
     promoter        2940..2987
                     /note="synthetic bacterial promoter "
                     /locus_tag="EM7 promoter"
                     /label="EM7 promoter"
                     /ApEinfo_label="EM7 promoter"
                     /ApEinfo_fwdcolor="#346ee0"
                     /ApEinfo_revcolor="#346ee0"
                     /ApEinfo_graphicformat="arrow_data {{0 0.5 0 1 2 0 0 -1 0
                     -0.5} {} 0} width 5 offset 0"
     CDS             3006..3380
                     /codon_start=1
                     /gene="Sh ble from Streptoalloteichus hindustanus"
                     /product="antibiotic-binding protein"
                     /note="confers resistance to bleomycin, phleomycin, and
                     Zeocin(TM)"
                     /translation=MAKLTSAVPVLTARDVAGAVEFWTDRLGFSRDFVEDDFAGVVRDD
                     VTLFISAVQDQVVPDNTLAWVWVRGLDELYAEWSEVVSTNFRDASGPAMTEIGEQPWG
                     REFALRDPAGNCVHFVAEEQD
                     /locus_tag="BleoR"
                     /label="BleoR"
                     /ApEinfo_label="BleoR"
                     /ApEinfo_fwdcolor="#e9d024"
                     /ApEinfo_revcolor="#e9d024"
                     /ApEinfo_graphicformat="arrow_data {{0 0.5 0 1 2 0 0 -1 0
                     -0.5} {} 0} width 5 offset 0"
     polyA_signal    3510..3631
                     /note="SV40 polyadenylation signal"
                     /locus_tag="SV40 poly(A) signal"
                     /label="SV40 poly(A) signal"
                     /ApEinfo_label="SV40 poly(A) signal"
                     /ApEinfo_fwdcolor="#ff3eee"
                     /ApEinfo_revcolor="#ff3eee"
                     /ApEinfo_graphicformat="arrow_data {{0 0.5 0 1 2 0 0 -1 0
                     -0.5} {} 0} width 5 offset 0"
     primer_bind     complement(3547..3566)
                     /note="SV40 polyA, reverse primer"
                     /locus_tag="SV40pA-R"
                     /label="SV40pA-R"
                     /ApEinfo_label="SV40pA-R"
                     /ApEinfo_fwdcolor="#14c0bd"
                     /ApEinfo_revcolor="#4ec02b"
                     /ApEinfo_graphicformat="arrow_data {{0 0.5 0 1 2 0 0 -1 0
                     -0.5} {} 0} width 5 offset 0"
     primer_bind     3601..3620
                     /note="SV40 polyA terminator, reverse primer"
                     /locus_tag="EBV-rev"
                     /label="EBV-rev"
                     /ApEinfo_label="EBV-rev"
                     /ApEinfo_fwdcolor="#14c0bd"
                     /ApEinfo_revcolor="#4ec02b"
                     /ApEinfo_graphicformat="arrow_data {{0 0.5 0 1 2 0 0 -1 0
                     -0.5} {} 0} width 5 offset 0"
     primer_bind     complement(3680..3696)
                     /note="common sequencing primer, one of multiple similar
                     variants"
                     /locus_tag="M13 rev"
                     /label="M13 rev"
                     /ApEinfo_label="M13 rev"
                     /ApEinfo_fwdcolor="#14c0bd"
                     /ApEinfo_revcolor="#4ec02b"
                     /ApEinfo_graphicformat="arrow_data {{0 0.5 0 1 2 0 0 -1 0
                     -0.5} {} 0} width 5 offset 0"
     primer_bind     complement(3680..3696)
                     /note="In lacZ gene. Also called M13-rev"
                     /locus_tag="M13 Reverse"
                     /label="M13 Reverse"
                     /ApEinfo_label="M13 Reverse"
                     /ApEinfo_fwdcolor="#14c0bd"
                     /ApEinfo_revcolor="#4ec02b"
                     /ApEinfo_graphicformat="arrow_data {{0 0.5 0 1 2 0 0 -1 0
                     -0.5} {} 0} width 5 offset 0"
     primer_bind     complement(3693..3715)
                     /note="In lacZ gene"
                     /locus_tag="M13/pUC Reverse"
                     /label="M13/pUC Reverse"
                     /ApEinfo_label="M13/pUC Reverse"
                     /ApEinfo_fwdcolor="#14c0bd"
                     /ApEinfo_revcolor="#4ec02b"
                     /ApEinfo_graphicformat="arrow_data {{0 0.5 0 1 2 0 0 -1 0
                     -0.5} {} 0} width 5 offset 0"
     protein_bind    3704..3720
                     /bound_moiety="lac repressor encoded by lacI"
                     /note="The lac repressor binds to the lac operator to
                     inhibit transcription in E. coli. This inhibition can be
                     relieved by adding lactose or
                     isopropyl-beta-D-thiogalactopyranoside (IPTG)."
                     /locus_tag="lac operator"
                     /label="lac operator"
                     /ApEinfo_label="lac operator"
                     /ApEinfo_fwdcolor="#00D95A"
                     /ApEinfo_revcolor="#00D95A"
                     /ApEinfo_graphicformat="arrow_data {{0 0.5 0 1 2 0 0 -1 0
                     -0.5} {} 0} width 5 offset 0"
     promoter        complement(3728..3758)
                     /note="promoter for the E. coli lac operon"
                     /locus_tag="lac promoter"
                     /label="lac promoter"
                     /ApEinfo_label="lac promoter"
                     /ApEinfo_fwdcolor="#346ee0"
                     /ApEinfo_revcolor="#346ee0"
                     /ApEinfo_graphicformat="arrow_data {{0 0.5 0 1 2 0 0 -1 0
                     -0.5} {} 0} width 5 offset 0"
     protein_bind    3773..3794
                     /bound_moiety="E. coli catabolite activator protein"
                     /note="CAP binding activates transcription in the presence
                     of cAMP."
                     /locus_tag="CAP binding site"
                     /label="CAP binding site"
                     /ApEinfo_label="CAP binding site"
                     /ApEinfo_fwdcolor="#008065"
                     /ApEinfo_revcolor="#008065"
                     /ApEinfo_graphicformat="arrow_data {{0 0.5 0 1 2 0 0 -1 0
                     -0.5} {} 0} width 5 offset 0"
     source          1..748
                     /organism="synthetic DNA construct"
                     /mol_type="other DNA"
                     /locus_tag="source:synthetic DNA construct(1)"
                     /label="source:synthetic DNA construct(1)"
                     /ApEinfo_label="source:synthetic DNA construct"
                     /ApEinfo_fwdcolor="#00DF87"
                     /ApEinfo_revcolor="#00DF87"
                     /ApEinfo_graphicformat="arrow_data {{0 0.5 0 1 2 0 0 -1 0
                     -0.5} {} 0} width 5 offset 0"
                     /ApEinfo_hidden
     enhancer        83..462
                     /note="human cytomegalovirus immediate early enhancer"
                     /locus_tag="CMV enhancer"
                     /label="CMV enhancer"
                     /ApEinfo_label="CMV enhancer"
                     /ApEinfo_fwdcolor="#5ac3fa"
                     /ApEinfo_revcolor="#5ac3fa"
                     /ApEinfo_graphicformat="arrow_data {{0 0.5 0 1 2 0 0 -1 0
                     -0.5} {} 0} width 5 offset 0"
     promoter        463..666
                     /note="human cytomegalovirus (CMV) immediate early
                     promoter"
                     /locus_tag="CMV promoter"
                     /label="CMV promoter"
                     /ApEinfo_label="CMV promoter"
                     /ApEinfo_fwdcolor="#346ee0"
                     /ApEinfo_revcolor="#346ee0"
                     /ApEinfo_graphicformat="arrow_data {{0 0.5 0 1 2 0 0 -1 0
                     -0.5} {} 0} width 5 offset 0"
     primer_bind     617..637
                     /note="Human CMV immediate early promoter, forward primer"
                     /locus_tag="CMV-F"
                     /label="CMV-F"
                     /ApEinfo_label="CMV-F"
                     /ApEinfo_fwdcolor="#14c0bd"
                     /ApEinfo_revcolor="#4ec02b"
                     /ApEinfo_graphicformat="arrow_data {{0 0.5 0 1 2 0 0 -1 0
                     -0.5} {} 0} width 5 offset 0"
     primer_bind     711..730
                     /note="T7 promoter, forward primer"
                     /locus_tag="T7"
                     /label="T7"
                     /ApEinfo_label="T7"
                     /ApEinfo_fwdcolor="#14c0bd"
                     /ApEinfo_revcolor="#4ec02b"
                     /ApEinfo_graphicformat="arrow_data {{0 0.5 0 1 2 0 0 -1 0
                     -0.5} {} 0} width 5 offset 0"
     promoter        711..729
                     /note="promoter for bacteriophage T7 RNA polymerase"
                     /locus_tag="T7 promoter"
                     /label="T7 promoter"
                     /ApEinfo_label="T7 promoter"
                     /ApEinfo_fwdcolor="#346ee0"
                     /ApEinfo_revcolor="#346ee0"
                     /ApEinfo_graphicformat="arrow_data {{0 0.5 0 1 2 0 0 -1 0
                     -0.5} {} 0} width 5 offset 0"
     misc_feature    1515..1817
                     /locus_tag="mouse CD59a (NM_001111060.2)"
                     /label="mouse CD59a (NM_001111060.2)"
                     /ApEinfo_label="mouse CD59a (NM_001111060.2)"
                     /ApEinfo_fwdcolor="#ffa2b7"
                     /ApEinfo_revcolor="#ff87a6"
                     /ApEinfo_graphicformat="arrow_data {{0 0.5 0 1 2 0 0 -1 0
                     -0.5} {} 0} width 5 offset 0"
     misc_feature    1540..1560
                     /locus_tag="ShRNA1 targeting"
                     /label="ShRNA1 targeting"
                     /ApEinfo_label="ShRNA1 targeting"
                     /ApEinfo_fwdcolor="#839dff"
                     /ApEinfo_revcolor="#839dff"
                     /ApEinfo_graphicformat="arrow_data {{0 0.5 0 1 2 0 0 -1 0
                     -0.5} {0 .5 .1 .5 .1 -.5 0 -.5} 0} width 5 offset 0"
     misc_feature    1539..1559
                     /locus_tag="Codon swapped to prevent ShRNA1"
                     /label="Codon swapped to prevent ShRNA1"
                     /ApEinfo_label="Codon swapped to prevent ShRNA1"
                     /ApEinfo_fwdcolor="#9437ff"
                     /ApEinfo_revcolor="#9437ff"
                     /ApEinfo_graphicformat="arrow_data {{0 0.5 0 1 2 0 0 -1 0
                     -0.5} {0 .5 .1 .5 .1 -.5 0 -.5} 0} width 5 offset 0"
     misc_feature    894..1439
                     /locus_tag="SNAPf"
                     /label="SNAPf"
                     /ApEinfo_label="SNAPf"
                     /ApEinfo_fwdcolor="#acf999"
                     /ApEinfo_revcolor="#acf999"
                     /ApEinfo_graphicformat="arrow_data {{0 1 2 0 0 -1} {} 0}
                     width 5 offset 0"
ORIGIN
        1 ttgaccgaca attgcatgaa gaatctgctt agggttaggc gttttgcgct gcttcgcgat
       61 gtacgggcca gatatacgcg ttgacattga ttattgacta gttattaata gtaatcaatt
      121 acggggtcat tagttcatag cccatatatg gagttccgcg ttacataact tacggtaaat
      181 ggcccgcctg gctgaccgcc caacgacccc cgcccattga cgtcaataat gacgtatgtt
      241 cccatagtaa cgccaatagg gactttccat tgacgtcaat gggtggagta tttacggtaa
      301 actgcccact tggcagtaca tcaagtgtat catatgccaa gtacgccccc tattgacgtc
      361 aatgacggta aatggcccgc ctggcattat gcccagtaca tgaccttatg ggactttcct
      421 acttggcagt acatctacgt attagtcatc gctattacca tggtgatgcg gttttggcag
      481 tacatcaatg ggcgtggata gcggtttgac tcacggggat ttccaagtct ccaccccatt
      541 gacgtcaatg ggagtttgtt ttggcaccaa aatcaacggg actttccaaa atgtcgtaac
      601 aactccgccc cattgacgca aatgggcggt aggcgtgtac ggtgggaggt ctatataagc
      661 agagctctct ggctaactag agaacccact gcttactggc ttatcgaaat taatacgact
      721 cactataggg agacccaagc tggctagcGC TACCGGACTC AGATCTCGAG CTCAAGCTTa
      781 ccATGAACTC CTTCTCCACA AGCGCCTTCG GTCCAGTTGC CTTCTCCCTG GGGCTGCTCC
      841 TGGTGTTGCC TGCTGCCTTC CCTGCCCCAA CCGGTAGCGG AGGAGGAGGA AGCATGGACA
      901 AAGACTGCGA AATGAAGCGC ACCACCCTGG ATAGCCCTCT GGGCAAGCTG GAACTGTCTG
      961 GGTGCGAACA GGGCCTGCAC CGTATCATCT TCCTGGGCAA AGGAACATCT GCCGCCGACG
     1021 CCGTGGAAGT GCCTGCCCCA GCCGCCGTGC TGGGCGGACC AGAGCCACTG ATGCAGGCCA
     1081 CCGCCTGGCT CAACGCCTAC TTTCACCAGC CTGAGGCCAT CGAGGAGTTC CCTGTGCCAG
     1141 CCCTGCACCA CCCAGTGTTC CAGCAGGAGA GCTTTACCCG CCAGGTGCTG TGGAAACTGC
     1201 TGAAAGTGGT GAAGTTCGGA GAGGTCATCA GCTACAGCCA CCTGGCCGCC CTGGCCGGCA
     1261 ATCCCGCCGC CACCGCCGCC GTGAAAACCG CCCTGAGCGG AAATCCCGTG CCCATTCTGA
     1321 TCCCCTGCCA CCGGGTGGTG CAGGGCGACC TGGACGTGGG GGGCTACGAG GGCGGGCTCG
     1381 CCGTGAAAGA GTGGCTGCTG GCCCACGAGG GCCACAGACT GGGCAAGCCT GGGCTGGGTG
     1441 GTACCTCTGG TGGCGGATCT GGGGGTTCAG GGGGAGGCAG TGGGGGAAGC GGAGGTGGGT
     1501 CTGGAGGCAC TAGTCTCACA TGCTACCACT GTTTCCAACC AGTCGTGAGC AGTTGTAACA
     1561 TGAACAGCAC TTGCTCTCCT GACCAGGATT CCTGTCTCTA TGCTGTAGCC GGAATGCAAG
     1621 TGTATCAAAG GTGTTGGAAA CAATCAGATT GTCATGGTGA GATCATTATG GACCAATTAG
     1681 AAGAGACAAA ATTAAAATTC AGATGCTGCC AGTTTAACTT GTGTAACAAA AGTGACGGAT
     1741 CCTTGGGGAA GACACCATTG CTGGGGACCT CGGTTCTGGT GGCCATTTTG AATCTTTGTT
     1801 TCTTAAGTCA TCTCTAAGCG GCCGCgttta aacccgctga tcagcctcga ctgtgccttc
     1861 tagttgccag ccatctgttg tttgcccctc ccccgtgcct tccttgaccc tggaaggtgc
     1921 cactcccact gtcctttcct aataaaatga ggaaattgca tcgcattgtc tgagtaggtg
     1981 tcattctatt ctggggggtg gggtggggca ggacagcaag ggggaggatt gggaagacaa
     2041 tagcaggcat gctggggatg cggtgggctc tatggcttct gaggcggaaa gaaccagctg
     2101 gggctctagg gggtatcccc nnnnnnnnnn nnnnnnnnnn nnnnnnnnnn nnnnnnnnnn
     2161 nnnnnnnnnn nnnnnnnnnn nnnnnnnnnn nnnnnnnnnn nnnnnnnnnn nnnnnnnnnn
     2221 nnnnnnnnnn nnnnnnnnnn nnnncnnnnn nnnnnnnnnn nnnnnnnnnn nnnnnnnnnn
     2281 nnnnnnnnnn nnnnnnnnnn nnnnnnnnnn nnnnnnnnnn nnnnnnnnnn nnnnnnannn
     2341 nnnnnnnnnn nnnnnnnnnn nnnnnnnnnn nnnnnnnnnn nnnnnncctt tgacgttgga
     2401 gtccacgttc tttaatagtg gactcttgtt ccaaactgga acaacactca accctatctc
     2461 ggtctattct tttgatttat aagggatttt gccgatttcg gcctattggt taaaaaatga
     2521 gctgatttaa caaaaattta acgcgaatta attctgtgga atgtgtgtca gttagggtgt
     2581 ggaaagtccc caggctcccc agcaggcaga agtatgcaaa gcatgcatct caattagtca
     2641 gcaaccaggt gtggaaagtc cccaggctcc ccagcaggca gaagtatgca aagcatgcat
     2701 ctcaattagt cagcaaccat agtcccgccc ctaactccgc ccatcccgcc cctaactccg
     2761 cccagttccg cccattctcc gccccatggc tgactaattt tttttattta tgcagaggcc
     2821 gaggccgcct ctgcctctga gctattccag aagtagtgag gaggcttttt tggaggccta
     2881 ggcttttgca aaaagctccc gggagcttgt atatccattt tcggatctga tcagcacgtg
     2941 ttgacaatta atcatcggca tagtatatcg gcatagtata atacgacaag gtgaggaact
     3001 aaaccatggc caagttgacc agtgccgttc cggtgctcac cgcgcgcgac gtcgccggag
     3061 cggtcgagtt ctggaccgac cggctcgggt tctcccggga cttcgtggag gacgacttcg
     3121 ccggtgtggt ccgggacgac gtgaccctgt tcatcagcgc ggtccaggac caggtggtgc
     3181 cggacaacac cctggcctgg gtgtgggtgc gcggcctgga cgagctgtac gccgagtggt
     3241 cggaggtcgt gtccacgaac ttccgggacg cctccgggcc ggccatgacc gagatcggcg
     3301 agcagccgtg ggggcgggag ttcgccctgc gcgacccggc cggcaactgc gtgcacttcg
     3361 tggccgagga gcaggactga cacgtgctac gagatttcga ttccaccgcc gccttctatg
     3421 aaaggttggg cttcggaatc gttttccggg acgccggctg gatgatcctc cagcgcgggg
     3481 atctcatgct ggagttcttc gcccacccca acttgtttat tgcagcttat aatggttaca
     3541 aataaagcaa tagcatcaca aatttcacaa ataaagcatt tttttcactg cattctagtt
     3601 gtggtttgtc caaactcatc aatgtatctt atcatgtctg tataccgtcg acctctagct
     3661 agagcttggc gtaatcatgg tcatagctgt ttcctgtgtg aaattgttat ccgctcacaa
     3721 ttccacacaa catacgagcc ggaagcataa agtgtaaagc ctggggtgcc taatgagtga
     3781 gctaactcac attaattgcg ttgcgctcac tgcccgcttt ccagtcggga aacctgtcgt
     3841 gccagctgca ttaatgaatc ggccaacgcg cggggagagg cggtttgcgt attgggcgct
     3901 cttccgcttc ctcgctcact gactcgctgc gctcggtcgt tcggctgcgg cgagcggtat
     3961 cagctcactc aaaggcggta atacggttat ccacagaatc aggggataac gcaggaaaga
     4021 acatgtgagc aaaaggccag caaaaggcca ggaaccgtaa aaaggccgcg ttgctggcgt
     4081 ttttccatag gctccgcccc cctgacgagc atcacaaaaa tcgacgctca agtcagaggt
     4141 ggcgaaaccc gacaggacta taaagatacc aggcgtttcc ccctggaagc tccctcgtgc
     4201 gctctcctgt tccgaccctg ccgcttaccg gatacctgtc cgcctttctc ccttcgggaa
     4261 gcgtggcgct ttctcatagc tcacgctgta ggtatctcag ttcggtgtag gtcgttcgct
     4321 ccaagctggg ctgtgtgcac gaaccccccg ttcagcccga ccgctgcgcc ttatccggta
     4381 actatcgtct tgagtccaac ccggtaagac acgacttatc gccactggca gcagccactg
     4441 gtaacaggat tagcagagcg aggtatgtag gcggtgctac agagttcttg aagtggtggc
     4501 ctaactacgg ctacactaga agaacagtat ttggtatctg cgctctgctg aagccagtta
     4561 ccttcggaaa aagagttggt agctcttgat ccggcaaaca aaccaccgct ggtagcggtg
     4621 gtttttttgt ttgcaagcag cagattacgc gcagaaaaaa aggatctcaa gaagatcctt
     4681 tgatcttttc tacggggtct gacgctcagt ggaacgaaaa ctcacgttaa gggattttgg
     4741 tcatgagatt atcaaaaagg atcttcacct agatcctttt aaattaaaaa tgaagtttta
     4801 aatcaatcta aagtatatat gagtaaactt ggtctgacag ttaccaatgc ttaatcagtg
     4861 aggcacctat ctcagcgatc tgtctatttc gttcatccat agttgcctga ctccccgtcg
     4921 tgtagataac tacgatacgg gagggcttac catctggccc cagtgctgca atgataccgc
     4981 gagacccacg ctcaccggct ccagatttat cagcaataaa ccagccagcc ggaagggccg
     5041 agcgcagaag tggtcctgca actttatccg cctccatcca gtctattaat tgttgccggg
     5101 aagctagagt aagtagttcg ccagttaata gtttgcgcaa cgttgttgcc attgctacag
     5161 gcatcgtggt gtcacgctcg tcgtttggta tggcttcatt cagctccggt tcccaacgat
     5221 caaggcgagt tacatgatcc cccatgttgt gcaaaaaagc ggttagctcc ttcggtcctc
     5281 cgatcgttgt cagaagtaag ttggccgcag tgttatcact catggttatg gcagcactgc
     5341 ataattctct tactgtcatg ccatccgtaa gatgcttttc tgtgactggt gagtactcaa
     5401 ccaagtcatt ctgagaatag tgtatgcggc gaccgagttg ctcttgcccg gcgtcaatac
     5461 gggataatac cgcgccacat agcagaactt taaaagtgct catcattgga aaacgttctt
     5521 cggggcgaaa actctcaagg atcttaccgc tgttgagatc cagttcgatg taacccactc
     5581 gtgcacccaa ctgatcttca gcatctttta ctttcaccag cgtttctggg tgagcaaaaa
     5641 caggaaggca aaatgccgca aaaaagggaa taagggcgac acggaaatgt tgaatactca
     5701 tactcttcct ttttcaatat tattgaagca tttatcaggg ttattgtctc atgagcggat
     5761 acatatttga atgtatttag aaaaataaac aaataggggt tccgcgcaca tttccccgaa
     5821 aagtgccacc tgacgtcgac ggatcgggag atctcccgat cccctatggt gcactctcag
     5881 tacaatctgc tctgatgccg catagttaag ccagtatctg ctccctgctt gtgtgttgga
     5941 ggtcgctgag tagtgcgcga gcaaaattta agctacaaca aggcaaggc 
//
