# Supplementary material for: A nano-liquid hub integrating growth and immune-evasion signaling to promote cell survival
Source: bioRxiv preprint, doi:10.1101/2021.12.30.474523, version 5 (2026-03-18)
Supplement: Supplementary data S1 [file 474523_file08.zip › DataS1_DNAfiles/064_pcDNA3.1(+)zeo-SP(IL6)-SNAPf-SGSGx3-mCD59a(Rsh1)-TM.gb]

LOCUS       pcDNA3_1___zeo_o        6064 bp    DNA        linear       04-DEC-2024
DEFINITION  pcDNA3.1/Zeo(+)
ACCESSION   
KEYWORDS    
SOURCE      
  ORGANISM  other sequences; artificial sequences; vectors.
COMMENT     
COMMENT     ApEinfo:methylated:1
FEATURES             Location/Qualifiers
     source          1901..6064
                     /organism="synthetic DNA construct"
                     /mol_type="other DNA"
                     /locus_tag="source:synthetic DNA construct"
                     /label="source:synthetic DNA construct"
                     /ApEinfo_label="source:synthetic DNA construct"
                     /ApEinfo_fwdcolor="#00DF87"
                     /ApEinfo_revcolor="#00DF87"
                     /ApEinfo_graphicformat="arrow_data {{0 0.5 0 1 2 0 0 -1 0
                     -0.5} {} 0} width 5 offset 0"
                     /ApEinfo_hidden
     misc_feature    749..779
                     /locus_tag="MCS"
                     /label="MCS"
                     /ApEinfo_label="MCS"
                     /ApEinfo_fwdcolor="#ffff66"
                     /ApEinfo_revcolor="#ffff66"
                     /ApEinfo_graphicformat="arrow_data {{0 1 2 0 0 -1} {} 0}
                     width 5 offset 0"
     polyA_signal    1926..2150
                     /note="bovine growth hormone polyadenylation signal"
                     /locus_tag="bGH poly(A) signal"
                     /label="bGH poly(A) signal"
                     /ApEinfo_label="bGH poly(A) signal"
                     /ApEinfo_fwdcolor="#ff3eee"
                     /ApEinfo_revcolor="#ff3eee"
                     /ApEinfo_graphicformat="arrow_data {{0 0.5 0 1 2 0 0 -1 0
                     -0.5} {} 0} width 5 offset 0"
     misc_feature    783..869
                     /locus_tag="SP(human IL6, NM_000600.4, [1M-29P])"
                     /label="SP(human IL6, NM_000600.4, [1M-29P])"
                     /ApEinfo_label="SP(human IL6, NM_000600.4, [1M-29P])"
                     /ApEinfo_fwdcolor="#c1b1ff"
                     /ApEinfo_revcolor="#c1b1ff"
                     /ApEinfo_graphicformat="arrow_data {{0 1 2 0 0 -1} {} 0}
                     width 5 offset 0"
     primer_bind     2493..2514
                     /note="F1 origin, forward primer"
                     /locus_tag="F1ori-F"
                     /label="F1ori-F"
                     /ApEinfo_label="F1ori-F"
                     /ApEinfo_fwdcolor="#14c0bd"
                     /ApEinfo_revcolor="#4ec02b"
                     /ApEinfo_graphicformat="arrow_data {{0 0.5 0 1 2 0 0 -1 0
                     -0.5} {} 0} width 5 offset 0"
     primer_bind     2880..2899
                     /note="SV40 promoter/origin, forward primer"
                     /locus_tag="SV40pro-F"
                     /label="SV40pro-F"
                     /ApEinfo_label="SV40pro-F"
                     /ApEinfo_fwdcolor="#14c0bd"
                     /ApEinfo_revcolor="#4ec02b"
                     /ApEinfo_graphicformat="arrow_data {{0 0.5 0 1 2 0 0 -1 0
                     -0.5} {} 0} width 5 offset 0"
     misc_feature    1782..1889
                     /locus_tag="TM(human LDLR [NM000527.5])"
                     /label="TM(human LDLR [NM000527.5])"
                     /ApEinfo_label="TM(human LDLR [NM000527.5])"
                     /ApEinfo_fwdcolor="#ffa3b6"
                     /ApEinfo_revcolor="#ffa3b6"
                     /ApEinfo_graphicformat="arrow_data {{0 1 2 0 0 -1} {} 0}
                     width 5 offset 0"
     primer_bind     complement(3986..4003)
                     /note="L4440 vector, forward primer"
                     /locus_tag="L4440"
                     /label="L4440"
                     /ApEinfo_label="L4440"
                     /ApEinfo_fwdcolor="#14c0bd"
                     /ApEinfo_revcolor="#4ec02b"
                     /ApEinfo_graphicformat="arrow_data {{0 0.5 0 1 2 0 0 -1 0
                     -0.5} {} 0} width 5 offset 0"
     rep_origin      complement(4157..4745)
                     /direction=LEFT
                     /note="high-copy-number ColE1/pMB1/pBR322/pUC origin of
                     replication"
                     /locus_tag="ori"
                     /label="ori"
                     /ApEinfo_label="ori"
                     /ApEinfo_fwdcolor="#999999"
                     /ApEinfo_revcolor="#999999"
                     /ApEinfo_graphicformat="arrow_data {{0 0.5 0 1 2 0 0 -1 0
                     -0.5} {} 0} width 5 offset 0"
     misc_feature    894..1439
                     /locus_tag="SNAPf"
                     /label="SNAPf"
                     /ApEinfo_label="SNAPf"
                     /ApEinfo_fwdcolor="#acf999"
                     /ApEinfo_revcolor="#acf999"
                     /ApEinfo_graphicformat="arrow_data {{0 1 2 0 0 -1} {} 0}
                     width 5 offset 0"
     primer_bind     complement(4237..4256)
                     /note="pBR322 origin, forward primer"
                     /locus_tag="pBR322ori-F"
                     /label="pBR322ori-F"
                     /ApEinfo_label="pBR322ori-F"
                     /ApEinfo_fwdcolor="#14c0bd"
                     /ApEinfo_revcolor="#4ec02b"
                     /ApEinfo_graphicformat="arrow_data {{0 0.5 0 1 2 0 0 -1 0
                     -0.5} {} 0} width 5 offset 0"
     CDS             complement(4916..5776)
                     /codon_start=1
                     /gene="bla"
                     /product="beta-lactamase"
                     /note="confers resistance to ampicillin, carbenicillin,
                     and related antibiotics"
                     /translation=MSIQHFRVALIPFFAAFCLPVFAHPETLVKVKDAEDQLGARVGYI
                     ELDLNSGKILESFRPEERFPMMSTFKVLLCGAVLSRIDAGQEQLGRRIHYSQNDLVEY
                     SPVTEKHLTDGMTVRELCSAAITMSDNTAANLLLTTIGGPKELTAFLHNMGDHVTRLD
                     RWEPELNEAIPNDERDTTMPVAMATTLRKLLTGELLTLASRQQLIDWMEADKVAGPLL
                     RSALPAGWFIADKSGAGERGSRGIIAALGPDGKPSRIVVIYTTGSQATMDERNRQIAE
                     IGASLIKHW
                     /locus_tag="AmpR"
                     /label="AmpR"
                     /ApEinfo_label="AmpR"
                     /ApEinfo_fwdcolor="#e9d024"
                     /ApEinfo_revcolor="#e9d024"
                     /ApEinfo_graphicformat="arrow_data {{0 0.5 0 1 2 0 0 -1 0
                     -0.5} {} 0} width 5 offset 0"
     primer_bind     5539..5558
                     /note="Ampicillin resistance gene, reverse primer"
                     /locus_tag="Amp-R"
                     /label="Amp-R"
                     /ApEinfo_label="Amp-R"
                     /ApEinfo_fwdcolor="#14c0bd"
                     /ApEinfo_revcolor="#4ec02b"
                     /ApEinfo_graphicformat="arrow_data {{0 0.5 0 1 2 0 0 -1 0
                     -0.5} {} 0} width 5 offset 0"
     promoter        complement(5777..5881)
                     /gene="bla"
                     /locus_tag="AmpR promoter"
                     /label="AmpR promoter"
                     /ApEinfo_label="AmpR promoter"
                     /ApEinfo_fwdcolor="#346ee0"
                     /ApEinfo_revcolor="#346ee0"
                     /ApEinfo_graphicformat="arrow_data {{0 0.5 0 1 2 0 0 -1 0
                     -0.5} {} 0} width 5 offset 0"
     misc_feature    1446..1508
                     /locus_tag="SGSGx3 linker"
                     /label="SGSGx3 linker"
                     /ApEinfo_label="SGSGx3 linker"
                     /ApEinfo_fwdcolor="#89ffff"
                     /ApEinfo_revcolor="#89ffff"
                     /ApEinfo_graphicformat="arrow_data {{0 0.5 0 1 2 0 0 -1 0
                     -0.5} {} 0} width 5 offset 0"
     primer_bind     complement(5956..5975)
                     /note="pRS vectors, use to sequence yeast selectable
                     marker"
                     /locus_tag="pRS-marker"
                     /label="pRS-marker"
                     /ApEinfo_label="pRS-marker"
                     /ApEinfo_fwdcolor="#14c0bd"
                     /ApEinfo_revcolor="#4ec02b"
                     /ApEinfo_graphicformat="arrow_data {{0 0.5 0 1 2 0 0 -1 0
                     -0.5} {} 0} width 5 offset 0"
     misc_feature    876..893
                     /locus_tag="SGSG linker"
                     /label="SGSG linker"
                     /ApEinfo_label="SGSG linker"
                     /ApEinfo_fwdcolor="#89ffff"
                     /ApEinfo_revcolor="#89ffff"
                     /ApEinfo_graphicformat="arrow_data {{0 0.5 0 1 2 0 0 -1 0
                     -0.5} {} 0} width 5 offset 0"
     primer_bind     complement(1920..1937)
                     /note="Bovine growth hormone terminator, reverse primer.
                     Also called BGH reverse"
                     /locus_tag="BGH-rev"
                     /label="BGH-rev"
                     /ApEinfo_label="BGH-rev"
                     /ApEinfo_fwdcolor="#14c0bd"
                     /ApEinfo_revcolor="#4ec02b"
                     /ApEinfo_graphicformat="arrow_data {{0 0.5 0 1 2 0 0 -1 0
                     -0.5} {} 0} width 5 offset 0"
     rep_origin      2196..2624
                     /direction=RIGHT
                     /note="f1 bacteriophage origin of replication; arrow
                     indicates direction of (+) strand synthesis"
                     /locus_tag="f1 ori"
                     /label="f1 ori"
                     /ApEinfo_label="f1 ori"
                     /ApEinfo_fwdcolor="#999999"
                     /ApEinfo_revcolor="#999999"
                     /ApEinfo_graphicformat="arrow_data {{0 0.5 0 1 2 0 0 -1 0
                     -0.5} {} 0} width 5 offset 0"
     primer_bind     complement(2283..2302)
                     /note="F1 origin, reverse primer"
                     /locus_tag="F1ori-R"
                     /label="F1ori-R"
                     /ApEinfo_label="F1ori-R"
                     /ApEinfo_fwdcolor="#14c0bd"
                     /ApEinfo_revcolor="#4ec02b"
                     /ApEinfo_graphicformat="arrow_data {{0 0.5 0 1 2 0 0 -1 0
                     -0.5} {} 0} width 5 offset 0"
     primer_bind     complement(2633..2653)
                     /note="SV40 enhancer, reverse primer for pBABE vectors"
                     /locus_tag="pBABE 3'"
                     /label="pBABE 3'"
                     /ApEinfo_label="pBABE 3'"
                     /ApEinfo_fwdcolor="#14c0bd"
                     /ApEinfo_revcolor="#4ec02b"
                     /ApEinfo_graphicformat="arrow_data {{0 0.5 0 1 2 0 0 -1 0
                     -0.5} {} 0} width 5 offset 0"
     promoter        2638..2967
                     /note="SV40 enhancer and early promoter"
                     /locus_tag="SV40 promoter"
                     /label="SV40 promoter"
                     /ApEinfo_label="SV40 promoter"
                     /ApEinfo_fwdcolor="#346ee0"
                     /ApEinfo_revcolor="#346ee0"
                     /ApEinfo_graphicformat="arrow_data {{0 0.5 0 1 2 0 0 -1 0
                     -0.5} {} 0} width 5 offset 0"
     rep_origin      2818..2953
                     /note="SV40 origin of replication"
                     /locus_tag="SV40 ori"
                     /label="SV40 ori"
                     /ApEinfo_label="SV40 ori"
                     /ApEinfo_fwdcolor="#999999"
                     /ApEinfo_revcolor="#999999"
                     /ApEinfo_graphicformat="arrow_data {{0 0.5 0 1 2 0 0 -1 0
                     -0.5} {} 0} width 5 offset 0"
     promoter        3015..3062
                     /note="synthetic bacterial promoter "
                     /locus_tag="EM7 promoter"
                     /label="EM7 promoter"
                     /ApEinfo_label="EM7 promoter"
                     /ApEinfo_fwdcolor="#346ee0"
                     /ApEinfo_revcolor="#346ee0"
                     /ApEinfo_graphicformat="arrow_data {{0 0.5 0 1 2 0 0 -1 0
                     -0.5} {} 0} width 5 offset 0"
     CDS             3081..3455
                     /codon_start=1
                     /gene="Sh ble from Streptoalloteichus hindustanus"
                     /product="antibiotic-binding protein"
                     /note="confers resistance to bleomycin, phleomycin, and
                     Zeocin(TM)"
                     /translation=MAKLTSAVPVLTARDVAGAVEFWTDRLGFSRDFVEDDFAGVVRDD
                     VTLFISAVQDQVVPDNTLAWVWVRGLDELYAEWSEVVSTNFRDASGPAMTEIGEQPWG
                     REFALRDPAGNCVHFVAEEQD
                     /locus_tag="BleoR"
                     /label="BleoR"
                     /ApEinfo_label="BleoR"
                     /ApEinfo_fwdcolor="#e9d024"
                     /ApEinfo_revcolor="#e9d024"
                     /ApEinfo_graphicformat="arrow_data {{0 0.5 0 1 2 0 0 -1 0
                     -0.5} {} 0} width 5 offset 0"
     polyA_signal    3585..3706
                     /note="SV40 polyadenylation signal"
                     /locus_tag="SV40 poly(A) signal"
                     /label="SV40 poly(A) signal"
                     /ApEinfo_label="SV40 poly(A) signal"
                     /ApEinfo_fwdcolor="#ff3eee"
                     /ApEinfo_revcolor="#ff3eee"
                     /ApEinfo_graphicformat="arrow_data {{0 0.5 0 1 2 0 0 -1 0
                     -0.5} {} 0} width 5 offset 0"
     primer_bind     complement(3622..3641)
                     /note="SV40 polyA, reverse primer"
                     /locus_tag="SV40pA-R"
                     /label="SV40pA-R"
                     /ApEinfo_label="SV40pA-R"
                     /ApEinfo_fwdcolor="#14c0bd"
                     /ApEinfo_revcolor="#4ec02b"
                     /ApEinfo_graphicformat="arrow_data {{0 0.5 0 1 2 0 0 -1 0
                     -0.5} {} 0} width 5 offset 0"
     primer_bind     3676..3695
                     /note="SV40 polyA terminator, reverse primer"
                     /locus_tag="EBV-rev"
                     /label="EBV-rev"
                     /ApEinfo_label="EBV-rev"
                     /ApEinfo_fwdcolor="#14c0bd"
                     /ApEinfo_revcolor="#4ec02b"
                     /ApEinfo_graphicformat="arrow_data {{0 0.5 0 1 2 0 0 -1 0
                     -0.5} {} 0} width 5 offset 0"
     primer_bind     complement(3755..3771)
                     /note="common sequencing primer, one of multiple similar
                     variants"
                     /locus_tag="M13 rev"
                     /label="M13 rev"
                     /ApEinfo_label="M13 rev"
                     /ApEinfo_fwdcolor="#14c0bd"
                     /ApEinfo_revcolor="#4ec02b"
                     /ApEinfo_graphicformat="arrow_data {{0 0.5 0 1 2 0 0 -1 0
                     -0.5} {} 0} width 5 offset 0"
     primer_bind     complement(3755..3771)
                     /note="In lacZ gene. Also called M13-rev"
                     /locus_tag="M13 Reverse"
                     /label="M13 Reverse"
                     /ApEinfo_label="M13 Reverse"
                     /ApEinfo_fwdcolor="#14c0bd"
                     /ApEinfo_revcolor="#4ec02b"
                     /ApEinfo_graphicformat="arrow_data {{0 0.5 0 1 2 0 0 -1 0
                     -0.5} {} 0} width 5 offset 0"
     primer_bind     complement(3768..3790)
                     /note="In lacZ gene"
                     /locus_tag="M13/pUC Reverse"
                     /label="M13/pUC Reverse"
                     /ApEinfo_label="M13/pUC Reverse"
                     /ApEinfo_fwdcolor="#14c0bd"
                     /ApEinfo_revcolor="#4ec02b"
                     /ApEinfo_graphicformat="arrow_data {{0 0.5 0 1 2 0 0 -1 0
                     -0.5} {} 0} width 5 offset 0"
     protein_bind    3779..3795
                     /bound_moiety="lac repressor encoded by lacI"
                     /note="The lac repressor binds to the lac operator to
                     inhibit transcription in E. coli. This inhibition can be
                     relieved by adding lactose or
                     isopropyl-beta-D-thiogalactopyranoside (IPTG)."
                     /locus_tag="lac operator"
                     /label="lac operator"
                     /ApEinfo_label="lac operator"
                     /ApEinfo_fwdcolor="#00D95A"
                     /ApEinfo_revcolor="#00D95A"
                     /ApEinfo_graphicformat="arrow_data {{0 0.5 0 1 2 0 0 -1 0
                     -0.5} {} 0} width 5 offset 0"
     promoter        complement(3803..3833)
                     /note="promoter for the E. coli lac operon"
                     /locus_tag="lac promoter"
                     /label="lac promoter"
                     /ApEinfo_label="lac promoter"
                     /ApEinfo_fwdcolor="#346ee0"
                     /ApEinfo_revcolor="#346ee0"
                     /ApEinfo_graphicformat="arrow_data {{0 0.5 0 1 2 0 0 -1 0
                     -0.5} {} 0} width 5 offset 0"
     protein_bind    3848..3869
                     /bound_moiety="E. coli catabolite activator protein"
                     /note="CAP binding activates transcription in the presence
                     of cAMP."
                     /locus_tag="CAP binding site"
                     /label="CAP binding site"
                     /ApEinfo_label="CAP binding site"
                     /ApEinfo_fwdcolor="#008065"
                     /ApEinfo_revcolor="#008065"
                     /ApEinfo_graphicformat="arrow_data {{0 0.5 0 1 2 0 0 -1 0
                     -0.5} {} 0} width 5 offset 0"
     source          1..748
                     /organism="synthetic DNA construct"
                     /mol_type="other DNA"
                     /locus_tag="source:synthetic DNA construct(1)"
                     /label="source:synthetic DNA construct(1)"
                     /ApEinfo_label="source:synthetic DNA construct"
                     /ApEinfo_fwdcolor="#00DF87"
                     /ApEinfo_revcolor="#00DF87"
                     /ApEinfo_graphicformat="arrow_data {{0 0.5 0 1 2 0 0 -1 0
                     -0.5} {} 0} width 5 offset 0"
                     /ApEinfo_hidden
     enhancer        83..462
                     /note="human cytomegalovirus immediate early enhancer"
                     /locus_tag="CMV enhancer"
                     /label="CMV enhancer"
                     /ApEinfo_label="CMV enhancer"
                     /ApEinfo_fwdcolor="#5ac3fa"
                     /ApEinfo_revcolor="#5ac3fa"
                     /ApEinfo_graphicformat="arrow_data {{0 0.5 0 1 2 0 0 -1 0
                     -0.5} {} 0} width 5 offset 0"
     promoter        463..666
                     /note="human cytomegalovirus (CMV) immediate early
                     promoter"
                     /locus_tag="CMV promoter"
                     /label="CMV promoter"
                     /ApEinfo_label="CMV promoter"
                     /ApEinfo_fwdcolor="#346ee0"
                     /ApEinfo_revcolor="#346ee0"
                     /ApEinfo_graphicformat="arrow_data {{0 0.5 0 1 2 0 0 -1 0
                     -0.5} {} 0} width 5 offset 0"
     primer_bind     617..637
                     /note="Human CMV immediate early promoter, forward primer"
                     /locus_tag="CMV-F"
                     /label="CMV-F"
                     /ApEinfo_label="CMV-F"
                     /ApEinfo_fwdcolor="#14c0bd"
                     /ApEinfo_revcolor="#4ec02b"
                     /ApEinfo_graphicformat="arrow_data {{0 0.5 0 1 2 0 0 -1 0
                     -0.5} {} 0} width 5 offset 0"
     primer_bind     711..730
                     /note="T7 promoter, forward primer"
                     /locus_tag="T7"
                     /label="T7"
                     /ApEinfo_label="T7"
                     /ApEinfo_fwdcolor="#14c0bd"
                     /ApEinfo_revcolor="#4ec02b"
                     /ApEinfo_graphicformat="arrow_data {{0 0.5 0 1 2 0 0 -1 0
                     -0.5} {} 0} width 5 offset 0"
     promoter        711..729
                     /note="promoter for bacteriophage T7 RNA polymerase"
                     /locus_tag="T7 promoter"
                     /label="T7 promoter"
                     /ApEinfo_label="T7 promoter"
                     /ApEinfo_fwdcolor="#346ee0"
                     /ApEinfo_revcolor="#346ee0"
                     /ApEinfo_graphicformat="arrow_data {{0 0.5 0 1 2 0 0 -1 0
                     -0.5} {} 0} width 5 offset 0"
     misc_feature    1515..1730
                     /locus_tag="mouse CD59a (NM_001111060.2)"
                     /label="mouse CD59a (NM_001111060.2)"
                     /ApEinfo_label="mouse CD59a (NM_001111060.2)"
                     /ApEinfo_fwdcolor="#ffa2b7"
                     /ApEinfo_revcolor="#ff87a6"
                     /ApEinfo_graphicformat="arrow_data {{0 0.5 0 1 2 0 0 -1 0
                     -0.5} {} 0} width 5 offset 0"
     misc_feature    1540..1560
                     /locus_tag="ShRNA1 targeting"
                     /label="ShRNA1 targeting"
                     /ApEinfo_label="ShRNA1 targeting"
                     /ApEinfo_fwdcolor="#839dff"
                     /ApEinfo_revcolor="#839dff"
                     /ApEinfo_graphicformat="arrow_data {{0 0.5 0 1 2 0 0 -1 0
                     -0.5} {0 .5 .1 .5 .1 -.5 0 -.5} 0} width 5 offset 0"
     misc_feature    1539..1559
                     /locus_tag="Codon swapped to prevent ShRNA1"
                     /label="Codon swapped to prevent ShRNA1"
                     /ApEinfo_label="Codon swapped to prevent ShRNA1"
                     /ApEinfo_fwdcolor="#9437ff"
                     /ApEinfo_revcolor="#9437ff"
                     /ApEinfo_graphicformat="arrow_data {{0 0.5 0 1 2 0 0 -1 0
                     -0.5} {0 .5 .1 .5 .1 -.5 0 -.5} 0} width 5 offset 0"
     misc_feature    1731..1775
                     /locus_tag="SGx3"
                     /label="SGx3"
                     /ApEinfo_label="SGx3"
                     /ApEinfo_fwdcolor="#89ffff"
                     /ApEinfo_revcolor="#89ffff"
                     /ApEinfo_graphicformat="arrow_data {{0 0.5 0 1 2 0 0 -1 0
                     -0.5} {0 .5 .1 .5 .1 -.5 0 -.5} 0} width 5 offset 0"
ORIGIN
        1 ttgaccgaca attgcatgaa gaatctgctt agggttaggc gttttgcgct gcttcgcgat
       61 gtacgggcca gatatacgcg ttgacattga ttattgacta gttattaata gtaatcaatt
      121 acggggtcat tagttcatag cccatatatg gagttccgcg ttacataact tacggtaaat
      181 ggcccgcctg gctgaccgcc caacgacccc cgcccattga cgtcaataat gacgtatgtt
      241 cccatagtaa cgccaatagg gactttccat tgacgtcaat gggtggagta tttacggtaa
      301 actgcccact tggcagtaca tcaagtgtat catatgccaa gtacgccccc tattgacgtc
      361 aatgacggta aatggcccgc ctggcattat gcccagtaca tgaccttatg ggactttcct
      421 acttggcagt acatctacgt attagtcatc gctattacca tggtgatgcg gttttggcag
      481 tacatcaatg ggcgtggata gcggtttgac tcacggggat ttccaagtct ccaccccatt
      541 gacgtcaatg ggagtttgtt ttggcaccaa aatcaacggg actttccaaa atgtcgtaac
      601 aactccgccc cattgacgca aatgggcggt aggcgtgtac ggtgggaggt ctatataagc
      661 agagctctct ggctaactag agaacccact gcttactggc ttatcgaaat taatacgact
      721 cactataggg agacccaagc tggctagcGC TACCGGACTC AGATCTCGAG CTCAAGCTTa
      781 ccATGAACTC CTTCTCCACA AGCGCCTTCG GTCCAGTTGC CTTCTCCCTG GGGCTGCTCC
      841 TGGTGTTGCC TGCTGCCTTC CCTGCCCCAA CCGGTAGCGG AGGAGGAGGA AGCATGGACA
      901 AAGACTGCGA AATGAAGCGC ACCACCCTGG ATAGCCCTCT GGGCAAGCTG GAACTGTCTG
      961 GGTGCGAACA GGGCCTGCAC CGTATCATCT TCCTGGGCAA AGGAACATCT GCCGCCGACG
     1021 CCGTGGAAGT GCCTGCCCCA GCCGCCGTGC TGGGCGGACC AGAGCCACTG ATGCAGGCCA
     1081 CCGCCTGGCT CAACGCCTAC TTTCACCAGC CTGAGGCCAT CGAGGAGTTC CCTGTGCCAG
     1141 CCCTGCACCA CCCAGTGTTC CAGCAGGAGA GCTTTACCCG CCAGGTGCTG TGGAAACTGC
     1201 TGAAAGTGGT GAAGTTCGGA GAGGTCATCA GCTACAGCCA CCTGGCCGCC CTGGCCGGCA
     1261 ATCCCGCCGC CACCGCCGCC GTGAAAACCG CCCTGAGCGG AAATCCCGTG CCCATTCTGA
     1321 TCCCCTGCCA CCGGGTGGTG CAGGGCGACC TGGACGTGGG GGGCTACGAG GGCGGGCTCG
     1381 CCGTGAAAGA GTGGCTGCTG GCCCACGAGG GCCACAGACT GGGCAAGCCT GGGCTGGGTG
     1441 GTACCTCTGG TGGCGGATCT GGGGGTTCAG GGGGAGGCAG TGGGGGAAGC GGAGGTGGGT
     1501 CTGGAGGCAC TAGTCTCACA TGCTACCACT GTTTCCAACC AGTCGTGAGC AGTTGTAACA
     1561 TGAACAGCAC TTGCTCTCCT GACCAGGATT CCTGTCTCTA TGCTGTAGCC GGAATGCAAG
     1621 TGTATCAAAG GTGTTGGAAA CAATCAGATT GTCATGGTGA GATCATTATG GACCAATTAG
     1681 AAGAGACAAA ATTAAAATTC AGATGCTGCC AGTTTAACTT GTGTAACAAA AGTGGTGGCG
     1741 GAGGGAGCGG GGGTGGAGGC TCAGGAGGCG GGGGTgtcga cAGTAGCGTG AGGGCTCTGT
     1801 CCATTGTCCT CCCCATCGTG CTCCTCGTCT TCCTTTGCCT GGGGGTCTTC CTTCTATGGA
     1861 AGAACTGGCG GCTTAAGAAC ATCAACAGCT AAGCGGCCGC gtttaaaccc gctgatcagc
     1921 ctcgactgtg ccttctagtt gccagccatc tgttgtttgc ccctcccccg tgccttcctt
     1981 gaccctggaa ggtgccactc ccactgtcct ttcctaataa aatgaggaaa ttgcatcgca
     2041 ttgtctgagt aggtgtcatt ctattctggg gggtggggtg gggcaggaca gcaaggggga
     2101 ggattgggaa gacaatagca ggcatgctgg ggatgcggtg ggctctatgg cttctgaggc
     2161 ggaaagaacc agctggggct ctagggggta tccccnnnnn nnnnnnnnnn nnnnnnnnnn
     2221 nnnnnnnnnn nnnnnnnnnn nnnnnnnnnn nnnnnnnnnn nnnnnnnnnn nnnnnnnnnn
     2281 nnnnnnnnnn nnnnnnnnnn nnnnnnnnnn nnnnnnnnnc nnnnnnnnnn nnnnnnnnnn
     2341 nnnnnnnnnn nnnnnnnnnn nnnnnnnnnn nnnnnnnnnn nnnnnnnnnn nnnnnnnnnn
     2401 nnnnnnnnnn nannnnnnnn nnnnnnnnnn nnnnnnnnnn nnnnnnnnnn nnnnnnnnnn
     2461 ncctttgacg ttggagtcca cgttctttaa tagtggactc ttgttccaaa ctggaacaac
     2521 actcaaccct atctcggtct attcttttga tttataaggg attttgccga tttcggccta
     2581 ttggttaaaa aatgagctga tttaacaaaa atttaacgcg aattaattct gtggaatgtg
     2641 tgtcagttag ggtgtggaaa gtccccaggc tccccagcag gcagaagtat gcaaagcatg
     2701 catctcaatt agtcagcaac caggtgtgga aagtccccag gctccccagc aggcagaagt
     2761 atgcaaagca tgcatctcaa ttagtcagca accatagtcc cgcccctaac tccgcccatc
     2821 ccgcccctaa ctccgcccag ttccgcccat tctccgcccc atggctgact aatttttttt
     2881 atttatgcag aggccgaggc cgcctctgcc tctgagctat tccagaagta gtgaggaggc
     2941 ttttttggag gcctaggctt ttgcaaaaag ctcccgggag cttgtatatc cattttcgga
     3001 tctgatcagc acgtgttgac aattaatcat cggcatagta tatcggcata gtataatacg
     3061 acaaggtgag gaactaaacc atggccaagt tgaccagtgc cgttccggtg ctcaccgcgc
     3121 gcgacgtcgc cggagcggtc gagttctgga ccgaccggct cgggttctcc cgggacttcg
     3181 tggaggacga cttcgccggt gtggtccggg acgacgtgac cctgttcatc agcgcggtcc
     3241 aggaccaggt ggtgccggac aacaccctgg cctgggtgtg ggtgcgcggc ctggacgagc
     3301 tgtacgccga gtggtcggag gtcgtgtcca cgaacttccg ggacgcctcc gggccggcca
     3361 tgaccgagat cggcgagcag ccgtgggggc gggagttcgc cctgcgcgac ccggccggca
     3421 actgcgtgca cttcgtggcc gaggagcagg actgacacgt gctacgagat ttcgattcca
     3481 ccgccgcctt ctatgaaagg ttgggcttcg gaatcgtttt ccgggacgcc ggctggatga
     3541 tcctccagcg cggggatctc atgctggagt tcttcgccca ccccaacttg tttattgcag
     3601 cttataatgg ttacaaataa agcaatagca tcacaaattt cacaaataaa gcattttttt
     3661 cactgcattc tagttgtggt ttgtccaaac tcatcaatgt atcttatcat gtctgtatac
     3721 cgtcgacctc tagctagagc ttggcgtaat catggtcata gctgtttcct gtgtgaaatt
     3781 gttatccgct cacaattcca cacaacatac gagccggaag cataaagtgt aaagcctggg
     3841 gtgcctaatg agtgagctaa ctcacattaa ttgcgttgcg ctcactgccc gctttccagt
     3901 cgggaaacct gtcgtgccag ctgcattaat gaatcggcca acgcgcgggg agaggcggtt
     3961 tgcgtattgg gcgctcttcc gcttcctcgc tcactgactc gctgcgctcg gtcgttcggc
     4021 tgcggcgagc ggtatcagct cactcaaagg cggtaatacg gttatccaca gaatcagggg
     4081 ataacgcagg aaagaacatg tgagcaaaag gccagcaaaa ggccaggaac cgtaaaaagg
     4141 ccgcgttgct ggcgtttttc cataggctcc gcccccctga cgagcatcac aaaaatcgac
     4201 gctcaagtca gaggtggcga aacccgacag gactataaag ataccaggcg tttccccctg
     4261 gaagctccct cgtgcgctct cctgttccga ccctgccgct taccggatac ctgtccgcct
     4321 ttctcccttc gggaagcgtg gcgctttctc atagctcacg ctgtaggtat ctcagttcgg
     4381 tgtaggtcgt tcgctccaag ctgggctgtg tgcacgaacc ccccgttcag cccgaccgct
     4441 gcgccttatc cggtaactat cgtcttgagt ccaacccggt aagacacgac ttatcgccac
     4501 tggcagcagc cactggtaac aggattagca gagcgaggta tgtaggcggt gctacagagt
     4561 tcttgaagtg gtggcctaac tacggctaca ctagaagaac agtatttggt atctgcgctc
     4621 tgctgaagcc agttaccttc ggaaaaagag ttggtagctc ttgatccggc aaacaaacca
     4681 ccgctggtag cggtggtttt tttgtttgca agcagcagat tacgcgcaga aaaaaaggat
     4741 ctcaagaaga tcctttgatc ttttctacgg ggtctgacgc tcagtggaac gaaaactcac
     4801 gttaagggat tttggtcatg agattatcaa aaaggatctt cacctagatc cttttaaatt
     4861 aaaaatgaag ttttaaatca atctaaagta tatatgagta aacttggtct gacagttacc
     4921 aatgcttaat cagtgaggca cctatctcag cgatctgtct atttcgttca tccatagttg
     4981 cctgactccc cgtcgtgtag ataactacga tacgggaggg cttaccatct ggccccagtg
     5041 ctgcaatgat accgcgagac ccacgctcac cggctccaga tttatcagca ataaaccagc
     5101 cagccggaag ggccgagcgc agaagtggtc ctgcaacttt atccgcctcc atccagtcta
     5161 ttaattgttg ccgggaagct agagtaagta gttcgccagt taatagtttg cgcaacgttg
     5221 ttgccattgc tacaggcatc gtggtgtcac gctcgtcgtt tggtatggct tcattcagct
     5281 ccggttccca acgatcaagg cgagttacat gatcccccat gttgtgcaaa aaagcggtta
     5341 gctccttcgg tcctccgatc gttgtcagaa gtaagttggc cgcagtgtta tcactcatgg
     5401 ttatggcagc actgcataat tctcttactg tcatgccatc cgtaagatgc ttttctgtga
     5461 ctggtgagta ctcaaccaag tcattctgag aatagtgtat gcggcgaccg agttgctctt
     5521 gcccggcgtc aatacgggat aataccgcgc cacatagcag aactttaaaa gtgctcatca
     5581 ttggaaaacg ttcttcgggg cgaaaactct caaggatctt accgctgttg agatccagtt
     5641 cgatgtaacc cactcgtgca cccaactgat cttcagcatc ttttactttc accagcgttt
     5701 ctgggtgagc aaaaacagga aggcaaaatg ccgcaaaaaa gggaataagg gcgacacgga
     5761 aatgttgaat actcatactc ttcctttttc aatattattg aagcatttat cagggttatt
     5821 gtctcatgag cggatacata tttgaatgta tttagaaaaa taaacaaata ggggttccgc
     5881 gcacatttcc ccgaaaagtg ccacctgacg tcgacggatc gggagatctc ccgatcccct
     5941 atggtgcact ctcagtacaa tctgctctga tgccgcatag ttaagccagt atctgctccc
     6001 tgcttgtgtg ttggaggtcg ctgagtagtg cgcgagcaaa atttaagcta caacaaggca
     6061 aggc     
//
