# Supplementary material for: A nano-liquid hub integrating growth and immune-evasion signaling to promote cell survival
Source: bioRxiv preprint, doi:10.1101/2021.12.30.474523, version 5 (2026-03-18)
Supplement: Supplementary data S1 [file 474523_file08.zip › DataS1_DNAfiles/065_pEGFPN1-SP(IL6)-Halo7-SGx3-Thy1.gb]

LOCUS       pEGFP_N1                5455 bp    DNA        linear       12-DEC-2024
DEFINITION  .
ACCESSION   
VERSION     
SOURCE      .
  ORGANISM  .
COMMENT     
COMMENT     ApEinfo:methylated:1
FEATURES             Location/Qualifiers
     misc_feature    1..589
                     /locus_tag="CMV immediate early promoter"
                     /label="CMV immediate early promoter"
                     /ApEinfo_label="CMV immediate early promoter"
                     /ApEinfo_fwdcolor="#0f7ffe"
                     /ApEinfo_revcolor="green"
                     /ApEinfo_graphicformat="arrow_data {{0 1 2 0 0 -1} {} 0}
                     width 5 offset 0"
     misc_feature    2371..2826
                     /locus_tag="f1 single-strand DNA origin"
                     /label="f1 single-strand DNA origin"
                     /ApEinfo_label="f1 single-strand DNA origin"
                     /ApEinfo_fwdcolor="cyan"
                     /ApEinfo_revcolor="green"
                     /ApEinfo_graphicformat="arrow_data {{0 1 2 0 0 -1} {} 0}
                     width 5 offset 0"
     misc_feature    2274..2308
                     /locus_tag="SV40 early mRNA polyadenylation signal"
                     /label="SV40 early mRNA polyadenylation signal"
                     /ApEinfo_label="SV40 early mRNA polyadenylation signal"
                     /ApEinfo_fwdcolor="#fc8008"
                     /ApEinfo_revcolor="green"
                     /ApEinfo_graphicformat="arrow_data {{0 1 2 0 0 -1} {} 0}
                     width 5 offset 0"
     misc_feature    2888..2916
                     /locus_tag="Bacterial promoterfor expression of KanR gene"
                     /label="Bacterial promoterfor expression of KanR gene"
                     /ApEinfo_label="Bacterial promoterfor expression of KanR
                     gene"
                     /ApEinfo_fwdcolor="#6666fe"
                     /ApEinfo_revcolor="green"
                     /ApEinfo_graphicformat="arrow_data {{0 1 2 0 0 -1} {} 0}
                     width 5 offset 0"
     misc_feature    3167..3302
                     /locus_tag="SV40 origin of replication"
                     /label="SV40 origin of replication"
                     /ApEinfo_label="SV40 origin of replication"
                     /ApEinfo_fwdcolor="#cc66fe"
                     /ApEinfo_revcolor="green"
                     /ApEinfo_graphicformat="arrow_data {{0 1 2 0 0 -1} {} 0}
                     width 5 offset 0"
     misc_feature    3000..3229
                     /locus_tag="SV40 early promoter"
                     /label="SV40 early promoter"
                     /ApEinfo_label="SV40 early promoter"
                     /ApEinfo_fwdcolor="#7ffe07"
                     /ApEinfo_revcolor="green"
                     /ApEinfo_graphicformat="arrow_data {{0 1 2 0 0 -1} {} 0}
                     width 5 offset 0"
     misc_feature    3351..4145
                     /locus_tag="Kanamycin/neomycin resistance gene"
                     /label="Kanamycin/neomycin resistance gene"
                     /ApEinfo_label="Kanamycin/neomycin resistance gene"
                     /ApEinfo_fwdcolor="#fc6665"
                     /ApEinfo_revcolor="green"
                     /ApEinfo_graphicformat="arrow_data {{0 1 2 0 0 -1} {} 0}
                     width 5 offset 0"
     misc_feature    1606..1680
                     /locus_tag="SGX3"
                     /label="SGX3"
                     /ApEinfo_label="SGX3"
                     /ApEinfo_fwdcolor="#aefcff"
                     /ApEinfo_revcolor="#aefcff"
                     /ApEinfo_graphicformat="arrow_data {{0 1 2 0 0 -1} {} 0}
                     width 5 offset 0"
     misc_feature    715..1605
                     /locus_tag="Halo7"
                     /label="Halo7"
                     /ApEinfo_label="Halo7"
                     /ApEinfo_fwdcolor="#acf999"
                     /ApEinfo_revcolor="#acf999"
                     /ApEinfo_graphicformat="arrow_data {{0 1 2 0 0 -1} {} 0}
                     width 5 offset 0"
     misc_feature    4381..4399
                     /locus_tag="HSV thymidine kinase polyadenylation signal"
                     /label="HSV thymidine kinase polyadenylation signal"
                     /ApEinfo_label="HSV thymidine kinase polyadenylation
                     signal"
                     /ApEinfo_fwdcolor="cyan"
                     /ApEinfo_revcolor="green"
                     /ApEinfo_graphicformat="arrow_data {{0 1 2 0 0 -1} {} 0}
                     width 5 offset 0"
     misc_feature    4730..5372
                     /locus_tag="pUC plasmid replication origin"
                     /label="pUC plasmid replication origin"
                     /ApEinfo_label="pUC plasmid replication origin"
                     /ApEinfo_fwdcolor="cyan"
                     /ApEinfo_revcolor="green"
                     /ApEinfo_graphicformat="arrow_data {{0 1 2 0 0 -1} {} 0}
                     width 5 offset 0"
     misc_feature    622..708
                     /locus_tag="SP(human IL6, NM_000600.4, [1M-29P])"
                     /label="SP(human IL6, NM_000600.4, [1M-29P])"
                     /ApEinfo_label="SP(human IL6, NM_000600.4, [1M-29P])"
                     /ApEinfo_fwdcolor="#c1b1ff"
                     /ApEinfo_revcolor="#c1b1ff"
                     /ApEinfo_graphicformat="arrow_data {{0 1 2 0 0 -1} {} 0}
                     width 5 offset 0"
     misc_feature    1693..2121
                     /label="rat Thy1, noSP (NM_012673.2)"
                     /locus_tag="rat Thy1, noSP (NM_012673.2)"
                     /label="rat Thy1, noSP (NM_012673.2)"
                     /ApEinfo_label="rat Thy1, noSP (NM_012673.2)"
                     /ApEinfo_fwdcolor="#ffa2b7"
                     /ApEinfo_revcolor="#ffa2b7"
                     /ApEinfo_graphicformat="arrow_data {{0 .5 .1 .5 .1 -.5 0
                     -.5} {0 .5 .1 .5 .1 -.5 0 -.5} 0} width 5 offset 0"
     misc_feature    1740..1740
                     /label="silent mutation (C105A, R35R)"
                     /locus_tag="silent mutation (C105A, R35R)"
                     /label="silent mutation (C105A, R35R)"
                     /ApEinfo_label="silent mutation (C105A, R35R)"
                     /ApEinfo_fwdcolor="#0064ff"
                     /ApEinfo_revcolor="#0064ff"
                     /ApEinfo_graphicformat="arrow_data {{0 .5 .1 .5 .1 -.5 0
                     -.5} {0 .5 .1 .5 .1 -.5 0 -.5} 0} width 5 offset 0"
ORIGIN
        1 TAGTTATTAA TAGTAATCAA TTACGGGGTC ATTAGTTCAT AGCCCATATA TGGAGTTCCG
       61 CGTTACATAA CTTACGGTAA ATGGCCCGCC TGGCTGACCG CCCAACGACC CCCGCCCATT
      121 GACGTCAATA ATGACGTATG TTCCCATAGT AACGCCAATA GGGACTTTCC ATTGACGTCA
      181 ATGGGTGGAG TATTTACGGT AAACTGCCCA CTTGGCAGTA CATCAAGTGT ATCATATGCC
      241 AAGTACGCCC CCTATTGACG TCAATGACGG TAAATGGCCC GCCTGGCATT ATGCCCAGTA
      301 CATGACCTTA TGGGACTTTC CTACTTGGCA GTACATCTAC GTATTAGTCA TCGCTATTAC
      361 CATGGTGATG CGGTTTTGGC AGTACATCAA TGGGCGTGGA TAGCGGTTTG ACTCACGGGG
      421 ATTTCCAAGT CTCCACCCCA TTGACGTCAA TGGGAGTTTG TTTTGGCACC AAAATCAACG
      481 GGACTTTCCA AAATGTCGTA ACAACTCCGC CCCATTGACG CAAATGGGCG GTAGGCGTGT
      541 ACGGTGGGAG GTCTATATAA GCAGAGCTGG TTTAGTGAAC CGTCAGATCC CGGCGGCCAG
      601 CTGCGGTACC GGCGCGCCAG CATGAACTCC TTCTCCACAA GCGCCTTCGG TCCAGTTGCC
      661 TTCTCCCTGG GGCTGCTCCT GGTGTTGCCT GCTGCCTTCC CTGCCCCAAC CGGTATGGCA
      721 GAAATCGGTA CTGGCTTTCC ATTCGACCCC CATTATGTGG AAGTCCTGGG CGAGCGCATG
      781 CACTACGTCG ATGTTGGTCC GCGCGATGGC ACCCCTGTGC TGTTCCTGCA CGGTAACCCG
      841 ACCTCCTCCT ACGTGTGGCG CAACATCATC CCGCATGTTG CACCGACCCA TCGCTGCATT
      901 GCTCCAGACC TGATCGGTAT GGGCAAATCC GACAAACCAG ACCTGGGTTA TTTCTTCGAC
      961 GACCACGTCC GCTTCATGGA TGCCTTCATC GAAGCCCTGG GTCTGGAAGA GGTCGTCCTG
     1021 GTCATTCACG ACTGGGGCTC CGCTCTGGGT TTCCACTGGG CCAAGCGCAA TCCAGAGCGC
     1081 GTCAAAGGTA TTGCATTTAT GGAGTTCATC CGCCCTATCC CGACCTGGGA CGAATGGCCA
     1141 GAATTTGCCC GCGAGACCTT CCAGGCCTTC CGCACCACCG ACGTCGGCCG CAAGCTGATC
     1201 ATCGATCAGA ACGTTTTTAT CGAGGGTACG CTGCCGATGG GTGTCGTCCG CCCGCTGACT
     1261 GAAGTCGAGA TGGACCATTA CCGCGAGCCG TTCCTGAATC CTGTTGACCG CGAGCCACTG
     1321 TGGCGCTTCC CAAACGAGCT GCCAATCGCC GGTGAGCCAG CGAACATCGT CGCGCTGGTC
     1381 GAAGAATACA TGGACTGGCT GCACCAGTCC CCTGTCCCGA AGCTGCTGTT CTGGGGCACC
     1441 CCAGGCGTTC TGATCCCACC GGCCGAAGCC GCTCGCCTGG CCAAAAGCCT GCCTAACTGC
     1501 AAGGCTGTGG ACATCGGCCC GGGTCTGAAT CTGCTGCAAG AAGACAACCC GGACCTGATC
     1561 GGCAGCGAGA TCGCGCGCTG GCTGTCGACG CTCGAGATTT CCGGCTCCGG ACTCAGATCT
     1621 CGAGCTCAAG CTTCGTCAGG AGGCGGTGGC TCAGGAGGCG GTGGCTCAGG AGGCGGTGGC
     1681 ACTAGTGAAT TCCAGAGGGT GATCAGCCTG ACAGCCTGCC TGGTGAACCA GAACCTTCGC
     1741 CTGGACTGCC GTCATGAGAA TAACACCAAC TTGCCCATCC AGCATGAGTT CAGCCTGACC
     1801 CGAGAGAAGA AGAAGCACGT GCTGTCAGGC ACCCTGGGGG TTCCCGAGCA CACTTACCGC
     1861 TCCCGCGTCA ACCTTTTCAG TGACCGCTTT ATCAAGGTCC TTACTCTAGC CAACTTCACC
     1921 ACCAAGGATG AGGGCGACTA CATGTGTGAA CTTCGAGTCT CGGGCCAGAA TCCCACAAGC
     1981 TCCAATAAAA CTATCAATGT GATCAGAGAC AAGCTGGTCA AGTGTGGTGG CATAAGCCTG
     2041 CTGGTTCAAA ACACTTCCTG GCTGCTGCTG CTCCTGCTTT CCCTCTCCTT CCTCCAAGCC
     2101 ACGGACTTCA TTTCTCTGTG AGCGGCCGCG ACTCTAGATC ATAATCAGCC ATACCACATT
     2161 TGTAGAGGTT TTACTTGCTT TAAAAAACCT CCCACACCTC CCCCTGAACC TGAAACATAA
     2221 AATGAATGCA ATTGTTGTTG TTAACTTGTT TATTGCAGCT TATAATGGTT ACAAATAAAG
     2281 CAATAGCATC ACAAATTTCA CAAATAAAGC ATTTTTTTCA CTGCATTCTA GTTGTGGTTT
     2341 GTCCAAACTC ATCAATGTAT CTTAAGGCGT AAATTGTAAG CGTTAATATT TTGTTAAAAT
     2401 TCGCGTTAAA TTTTTGTTAA ATCAGCTCAT TTTTTAACCA ATAGGCCGAA ATCGGCAAAA
     2461 TCCCTTATAA ATCAAAAGAA TAGACCGAGA TAGGGTTGAG TGTTGTTCCA GTTTGGAACA
     2521 AGAGTCCACT ATTAAAGAAC GTGGACTCCA ACGTCAAAGG NNNNNNNNNN NNNNNNNNNN
     2581 NNNNNNNNNN NNNNNNNNNN NNNNNNNNNT NNNNNNNNNN NNNNNNNNNN NNNNNNNNNN
     2641 NNNNNNNNNN NNNNNNNNNN NNNNNNNNNN NNNNNNNNNN NNNNNNNNNN NNNNNNNNNN
     2701 NGNNNNNNNN NNNNNNNNNN NNNNNNNNNN NNNNNNNNNN NNNNNNNNNN NNNNNNNNNN
     2761 NNNNNNNNNN NNNNNNNNNN NNNNNNNNNN NNNNNNNNNN NNNNNNNNNN NNNNNNNNNN
     2821 NNNNNNCAGG TGGCACTTTT CGGGGAAATG TGCGCGGAAC CCCTATTTGT TTATTTTTCT
     2881 AAATACATTC AAATATGTAT CCGCTCATGA GACAATAACC CTGATAAATG CTTCAATAAT
     2941 ATTGAAAAAG GAAGAGTCCT GAGGCGGAAA GAACCAGCTG TGGAATGTGT GTCAGTTAGG
     3001 GTGTGGAAAG TCCCCAGGCT CCCCAGCAGG CAGAAGTATG CAAAGCATGC ATCTCAATTA
     3061 GTCAGCAACC AGGTGTGGAA AGTCCCCAGG CTCCCCAGCA GGCAGAAGTA TGCAAAGCAT
     3121 GCATCTCAAT TAGTCAGCAA CCATAGTCCC GCCCCTAACT CCGCCCATCC CGCCCCTAAC
     3181 TCCGCCCAGT TCCGCCCATT CTCCGCCCCA TGGCTGACTA ATTTTTTTTA TTTATGCAGA
     3241 GGCCGAGGCC GCCTCGGCCT CTGAGCTATT CCAGAAGTAG TGAGGAGGCT TTTTTGGAGG
     3301 CCTAGGCTTT TGCAAAGATC GATCAAGAGA CAGGATGAGG ATCGTTTCGC ATGATTGAAC
     3361 AAGATGGATT GCACGCAGGT TCTCCGGCCG CTTGGGTGGA GAGGCTATTC GGCTATGACT
     3421 GGGCACAACA GACAATCGGC TGCTCTGATG CCGCCGTGTT CCGGCTGTCA GCGCAGGGGC
     3481 GCCCGGTTCT TTTTGTCAAG ACCGACCTGT CCGGTGCCCT GAATGAACTG CAAGACGAGG
     3541 CAGCGCGGCT ATCGTGGCTG GCCACGACGG GCGTTCCTTG CGCAGCTGTG CTCGACGTTG
     3601 TCACTGAAGC GGGAAGGGAC TGGCTGCTAT TGGGCGAAGT GCCGGGGCAG GATCTCCTGT
     3661 CATCTCACCT TGCTCCTGCC GAGAAAGTAT CCATCATGGC TGATGCAATG CGGCGGCTGC
     3721 ATACGCTTGA TCCGGCTACC TGCCCATTCG ACCACCAAGC GAAACATCGC ATCGAGCGAG
     3781 CACGTACTCG GATGGAAGCC GGTCTTGTCG ATCAGGATGA TCTGGACGAA GAGCATCAGG
     3841 GGCTCGCGCC AGCCGAACTG TTCGCCAGGC TCAAGGCGAG CATGCCCGAC GGCGAGGATC
     3901 TCGTCGTGAC CCATGGCGAT GCCTGCTTGC CGAATATCAT GGTGGAAAAT GGCCGCTTTT
     3961 CTGGATTCAT CGACTGTGGC CGGCTGGGTG TGGCGGACCG CTATCAGGAC ATAGCGTTGG
     4021 CTACCCGTGA TATTGCTGAA GAGCTTGGCG GCGAATGGGC TGACCGCTTC CTCGTGCTTT
     4081 ACGGTATCGC CGCTCCCGAT TCGCAGCGCA TCGCCTTCTA TCGCCTTCTT GACGAGTTCT
     4141 TCTGAGCGGG ACTCTGGGGT TCGAAATGAC CGACCAAGCG ACGCCCAACC TGCCATCACG
     4201 AGATTTCGAT TCCACCGCCG CCTTCTATGA AAGGTTGGGC TTCGGAATCG TTTTCCGGGA
     4261 CGCCGGCTGG ATGATCCTCC AGCGCGGGGA TCTCATGCTG GAGTTCTTCG CCCACCCTAG
     4321 GGGGAGGCTA ACTGAAACAC GGAAGGAGAC AATACCGGAA GGAACCCGCG CTATGACGGC
     4381 AATAAAAAGA CAGAATAAAA CGCACGGTGT TGGGTCGTTT GTTCATAAAC GCGGGGTTCG
     4441 GTCCCAGGGC TGGCACTCTG TCGATACCCC ACCGAGACCC CATTGGGGCC AATACGCCCG
     4501 CGTTTCTTCC TTTTCCCCAC CCCACCCCCC AAGTTCGGGT GAAGGCCCAG GGCTCGCAGC
     4561 CAACGTCGGG GCGGCAGGCC CTGCCATAGC CTCAGGTTAC TCATATATAC TTTAGATTGA
     4621 TTTAAAACTT CATTTTTAAT TTAAAAGGAT CTAGGTGAAG ATCCTTTTTG ATAATCTCAT
     4681 GACCAAAATC CCTTAACGTG AGTTTTCGTT CCACTGAGCG TCAGACCCCG TAGAAAAGAT
     4741 CAAAGGATCT TCTTGAGATC CTTTTTTTCT GCGCGTAATC TGCTGCTTGC AAACAAAAAA
     4801 ACCACCGCTA CCAGCGGTGG TTTGTTTGCC GGATCAAGAG CTACCAACTC TTTTTCCGAA
     4861 GGTAACTGGC TTCAGCAGAG CGCAGATACC AAATACTGTC CTTCTAGTGT AGCCGTAGTT
     4921 AGGCCACCAC TTCAAGAACT CTGTAGCACC GCCTACATAC CTCGCTCTGC TAATCCTGTT
     4981 ACCAGTGGCT GCTGCCAGTG GCGATAAGTC GTGTCTTACC GGGTTGGACT CAAGACGATA
     5041 GTTACCGGAT AAGGCGCAGC GGTCGGGCTG AACGGGGGGT TCGTGCACAC AGCCCAGCTT
     5101 GGAGCGAACG ACCTACACCG AACTGAGATA CCTACAGCGT GAGCTATGAG AAAGCGCCAC
     5161 GCTTCCCGAA GGGAGAAAGG CGGACAGGTA TCCGGTAAGC GGCAGGGTCG GAACAGGAGA
     5221 GCGCACGAGG GAGCTTCCAG GGGGAAACGC CTGGTATCTT TATAGTCCTG TCGGGTTTCG
     5281 CCACCTCTGA CTTGAGCGTC GATTTTTGTG ATGCTCGTCA GGGGGGCGGA GCCTATGGAA
     5341 AAACGCCAGC AACGCGGCCT TTTTACGGTT CCTGGCCTTT TGCTGGCCTT TTGCTCACAT
     5401 GTTCTTTCCT GCGTTATCCC CTGATTCTGT GGATAACCGT ATTACCGCCA TGCAT
//
