# Supplementary material for: A nano-liquid hub integrating growth and immune-evasion signaling to promote cell survival
Source: bioRxiv preprint, doi:10.1101/2021.12.30.474523, version 5 (2026-03-18)
Supplement: Supplementary data S1 [file 474523_file08.zip › DataS1_DNAfiles/066_pEGFPC1-SP(Thy1)-ACP-Thy1.gb]

LOCUS       pEGFPC1_SP_Thy1_        4775 bp ds-DNA     linear       04-JUL-2021
DEFINITION  .
ACCESSION   
VERSION     
SOURCE      .
  ORGANISM  .
COMMENT     
COMMENT     ApEinfo:methylated:1
FEATURES             Location/Qualifiers
     misc_feature    1594..1628
                     /label=SV40 early mRNA polyadenylation signal
                     /ApEinfo_fwdcolor=#fc8008
                     /ApEinfo_revcolor=green
                     /ApEinfo_graphicformat=arrow_data {{0 1 2 0 0 -1} {} 0}
                     width 5 offset 0
     misc_feature    2671..3465
                     /label=Kanamycin/neomycin resistance gene
                     /ApEinfo_fwdcolor=#fc6665
                     /ApEinfo_revcolor=green
                     /ApEinfo_graphicformat=arrow_data {{0 1 2 0 0 -1} {} 0}
                     width 5 offset 0
     misc_feature    1..588
                     /label=CMV immediate early promoter
                     /ApEinfo_fwdcolor=#0f7ffe
                     /ApEinfo_revcolor=green
                     /ApEinfo_graphicformat=arrow_data {{0 1 2 0 0 -1} {} 0}
                     width 5 offset 0
     misc_feature    2208..2236
                     /label=Bacterial promoterfor expression of KanR gene
                     /ApEinfo_fwdcolor=#6666fe
                     /ApEinfo_revcolor=green
                     /ApEinfo_graphicformat=arrow_data {{0 1 2 0 0 -1} {} 0}
                     width 5 offset 0
     misc_feature    2320..2549
                     /label=SV40 early promoter
                     /ApEinfo_fwdcolor=#7ffe07
                     /ApEinfo_revcolor=green
                     /ApEinfo_graphicformat=arrow_data {{0 1 2 0 0 -1} {} 0}
                     width 5 offset 0
     misc_feature    4050..4692
                     /label=pUC plasmid replication origin
                     /ApEinfo_fwdcolor=cyan
                     /ApEinfo_revcolor=green
                     /ApEinfo_graphicformat=arrow_data {{0 1 2 0 0 -1} {} 0}
                     width 5 offset 0
     misc_feature    1691..2146
                     /label=f1 single-strand DNA origin
                     /ApEinfo_fwdcolor=cyan
                     /ApEinfo_revcolor=green
                     /ApEinfo_graphicformat=arrow_data {{0 1 2 0 0 -1} {} 0}
                     width 5 offset 0
     misc_feature    2487..2622
                     /label=SV40 origin of replication
                     /ApEinfo_fwdcolor=#cc66fe
                     /ApEinfo_revcolor=green
                     /ApEinfo_graphicformat=arrow_data {{0 1 2 0 0 -1} {} 0}
                     width 5 offset 0
     misc_feature    3701..3719
                     /label=HSV thymidine kinase polyadenylation signal
                     /ApEinfo_fwdcolor=cyan
                     /ApEinfo_revcolor=green
                     /ApEinfo_graphicformat=arrow_data {{0 1 2 0 0 -1} {} 0}
                     width 5 offset 0
     misc_feature    708..941
                     /label=ACP
                     /ApEinfo_fwdcolor=#acf999
                     /ApEinfo_revcolor=#acf999
                     /ApEinfo_graphicformat=arrow_data {{0 1 2 0 0 -1} {} 0}
                     width 5 offset 0
     misc_feature    1434..1461
                     /label=MCS
                     /ApEinfo_fwdcolor=#fff382
                     /ApEinfo_revcolor=#fff382
                     /ApEinfo_graphicformat=arrow_data {{0 1 2 0 0 -1} {} 0}
                     width 5 offset 0
     misc_feature    1005..1433
                     /label=rat Thy1, noSP (NM_012673.2)
                     /ApEinfo_fwdcolor=#ffa2b7
                     /ApEinfo_revcolor=#ff87a6
                     /ApEinfo_graphicformat=arrow_data {{0 1 2 0 0 -1} {} 0}
                     width 5 offset 0
     misc_feature    624..680
                     /label=SP, rat Thy1 (NM_012673.2)
                     /ApEinfo_fwdcolor=#b79aff
                     /ApEinfo_revcolor=#b79aff
                     /ApEinfo_graphicformat=arrow_data {{0 1 2 0 0 -1} {} 0}
                     width 5 offset 0
     misc_feature    1052..1052
                     /label=silent mutation (C105A, R35R)
                     /ApEinfo_fwdcolor=#0064ff
                     /ApEinfo_revcolor=green
                     /ApEinfo_graphicformat=arrow_data {{0 1 2 0 0 -1} {} 0}
                     width 5 offset 0
ORIGIN
        1 TAGTTATTAA TAGTAATCAA TTACGGGGTC ATTAGTTCAT AGCCCATATA TGGAGTTCCG
       61 CGTTACATAA CTTACGGTAA ATGGCCCGCC TGGCTGACCG CCCAACGACC CCCGCCCATT
      121 GACGTCAATA ATGACGTATG TTCCCATAGT AACGCCAATA GGGACTTTCC ATTGACGTCA
      181 ATGGGTGGAG TATTTACGGT AAACTGCCCA CTTGGCAGTA CATCAAGTGT ATCATATGCC
      241 AAGTACGCCC CCTATTGACG TCAATGACGG TAAATGGCCC GCCTGGCATT ATGCCCAGTA
      301 CATGACCTTA TGGGACTTTC CTACTTGGCA GTACATCTAC GTATTAGTCA TCGCTATTAC
      361 CATGGTGATG CGGTTTTGGC AGTACATCAA TGGGCGTGGA TAGCGGTTTG ACTCACGGGG
      421 ATTTCCAAGT CTCCACCCCA TTGACGTCAA TGGGAGTTTG TTTTGGCACC AAAATCAACG
      481 GGACTTTCCA AAATGTCGTA ACAACTCCGC CCCATTGACG CAAATGGGCG GTAGGCGTGT
      541 ACGGTGGGAG GTCTATATAA GCAGAGCTGG TTTAGTGAAC CGTCAGATCC GCTAGGATCC
      601 CGGGCCCGCG GTACCATGAA CCCATGAACC CAGTCATCAG CATCACTCTC CTGCTTTCAG
      661 TCTTGCAGAT GTCCCGAGGA GAATTCGAAG CTCTAGCGCT ACCGGTCATG AGCACTATCG
      721 AAGAACGCGT TAAGAAAATT ATCGGCGAAC AGCTGGGCGT TAAGCAGGAA GAAGTTACCA
      781 ACAATGCTTC TTTCGTTGAA GACCTGGGCG CGGATTCTCT TGACACCGTT GAGCTGGTAA
      841 TGGCTCTGGA AGAAGAGTTT GATACTGAGA TTCCGGACGA AGAAGCTGAG AAAATCACCA
      901 CCGTTCAGGC TGCCATTGAT TACATCAACG GCCACCAGGC GCTCGATCTG ATCGAAGGTC
      961 GTGGTATCCC TCGTAACTCT CGTGTTGATG CGGGACAAGC TTCGCAGAGG GTGATCAGCC
     1021 TGACAGCCTG CCTGGTGAAC CAGAACCTTC GCCTGGACTG CCGTCATGAG AATAACACCA
     1081 ACTTGCCCAT CCAGCATGAG TTCAGCCTGA CCCGAGAGAA GAAGAAGCAC GTGCTGTCAG
     1141 GCACCCTGGG GGTTCCCGAG CACACTTACC GCTCCCGCGT CAACCTTTTC AGTGACCGCT
     1201 TTATCAAGGT CCTTACTCTA GCCAACTTCA CCACCAAGGA TGAGGGCGAC TACATGTGTG
     1261 AACTTCGAGT CTCGGGCCAG AATCCCACAA GCTCCAATAA AACTATCAAT GTGATCAGAG
     1321 ACAAGCTGGT CAAGTGTGGT GGCATAAGCC TGCTGGTTCA AAACACTTCC TGGCTGCTGC
     1381 TGCTCCTGCT TTCCCTCTCC TTCCTCCAAG CCACGGACTT CATTTCTCTG TGAGGATCCA
     1441 CCGGATCTAG ATAACTGATC ATAATCAGCC ATACCACATT TGTAGAGGTT TTACTTGCTT
     1501 TAAAAAACCT CCCACACCTC CCCCTGAACC TGAAACATAA AATGAATGCA ATTGTTGTTG
     1561 TTAACTTGTT TATTGCAGCT TATAATGGTT ACAAATAAAG CAATAGCATC ACAAATTTCA
     1621 CAAATAAAGC ATTTTTTTCA CTGCATTCTA GTTGTGGTTT GTCCAAACTC ATCAATGTAT
     1681 CTTAACGCGT AAATTGTAAG CGTTAATATT TTGTTAAAAT TCGCGTTAAA TTTTTGTTAA
     1741 ATCAGCTCAT TTTTTAACCA ATAGGCCGAA ATCGGCAAAA TCCCTTATAA ATCAAAAGAA
     1801 TAGACCGAGA TAGGGTTGAG TGTTGTTCCA GTTTGGAACA AGAGTCCACT ATTAAAGAAC
     1861 GTGGACTCCA ACGTCAAAGG NNNNNNNNNN NNNNNNNNNN NNNNNNNNNN NNNNNNNNNN
     1921 NNNNNNNNNT NNNNNNNNNN NNNNNNNNNN NNNNNNNNNN NNNNNNNNNN NNNNNNNNNN
     1981 NNNNNNNNNN NNNNNNNNNN NNNNNNNNNN NNNNNNNNNN NGNNNNNNNN NNNNNNNNNN
     2041 NNNNNNNNNN NNNNNNNNNN NNNNNNNNNN NNNNNNNNNN NNNNNNNNNN NNNNNNNNNN
     2101 NNNNNNNNNN NNNNNNNNNN NNNNNNNNNN NNNNNNNNNN NNNNNNCAGG TGGCACTTTT
     2161 CGGGGAAATG TGCGCGGAAC CCCTATTTGT TTATTTTTCT AAATACATTC AAATATGTAT
     2221 CCGCTCATGA GACAATAACC CTGATAAATG CTTCAATAAT ATTGAAAAAG GAAGAGTCCT
     2281 GAGGCGGAAA GAACCAGCTG TGGAATGTGT GTCAGTTAGG GTGTGGAAAG TCCCCAGGCT
     2341 CCCCAGCAGG CAGAAGTATG CAAAGCATGC ATCTCAATTA GTCAGCAACC AGGTGTGGAA
     2401 AGTCCCCAGG CTCCCCAGCA GGCAGAAGTA TGCAAAGCAT GCATCTCAAT TAGTCAGCAA
     2461 CCATAGTCCC GCCCCTAACT CCGCCCATCC CGCCCCTAAC TCCGCCCAGT TCCGCCCATT
     2521 CTCCGCCCCA TGGCTGACTA ATTTTTTTTA TTTATGCAGA GGCCGAGGCC GCCTCGGCCT
     2581 CTGAGCTATT CCAGAAGTAG TGAGGAGGCT TTTTTGGAGG CCTAGGCTTT TGCAAAGATC
     2641 GATCAAGAGA CAGGATGAGG ATCGTTTCGC ATGATTGAAC AAGATGGATT GCACGCAGGT
     2701 TCTCCGGCCG CTTGGGTGGA GAGGCTATTC GGCTATGACT GGGCACAACA GACAATCGGC
     2761 TGCTCTGATG CCGCCGTGTT CCGGCTGTCA GCGCAGGGGC GCCCGGTTCT TTTTGTCAAG
     2821 ACCGACCTGT CCGGTGCCCT GAATGAACTG CAAGACGAGG CAGCGCGGCT ATCGTGGCTG
     2881 GCCACGACGG GCGTTCCTTG CGCAGCTGTG CTCGACGTTG TCACTGAAGC GGGAAGGGAC
     2941 TGGCTGCTAT TGGGCGAAGT GCCGGGGCAG GATCTCCTGT CATCTCACCT TGCTCCTGCC
     3001 GAGAAAGTAT CCATCATGGC TGATGCAATG CGGCGGCTGC ATACGCTTGA TCCGGCTACC
     3061 TGCCCATTCG ACCACCAAGC GAAACATCGC ATCGAGCGAG CACGTACTCG GATGGAAGCC
     3121 GGTCTTGTCG ATCAGGATGA TCTGGACGAA GAGCATCAGG GGCTCGCGCC AGCCGAACTG
     3181 TTCGCCAGGC TCAAGGCGAG CATGCCCGAC GGCGAGGATC TCGTCGTGAC CCATGGCGAT
     3241 GCCTGCTTGC CGAATATCAT GGTGGAAAAT GGCCGCTTTT CTGGATTCAT CGACTGTGGC
     3301 CGGCTGGGTG TGGCGGACCG CTATCAGGAC ATAGCGTTGG CTACCCGTGA TATTGCTGAA
     3361 GAGCTTGGCG GCGAATGGGC TGACCGCTTC CTCGTGCTTT ACGGTATCGC CGCTCCCGAT
     3421 TCGCAGCGCA TCGCCTTCTA TCGCCTTCTT GACGAGTTCT TCTGAGCGGG ACTCTGGGGT
     3481 TCGAAATGAC CGACCAAGCG ACGCCCAACC TGCCATCACG AGATTTCGAT TCCACCGCCG
     3541 CCTTCTATGA AAGGTTGGGC TTCGGAATCG TTTTCCGGGA CGCCGGCTGG ATGATCCTCC
     3601 AGCGCGGGGA TCTCATGCTG GAGTTCTTCG CCCACCCTAG GGGGAGGCTA ACTGAAACAC
     3661 GGAAGGAGAC AATACCGGAA GGAACCCGCG CTATGACGGC AATAAAAAGA CAGAATAAAA
     3721 CGCACGGTGT TGGGTCGTTT GTTCATAAAC GCGGGGTTCG GTCCCAGGGC TGGCACTCTG
     3781 TCGATACCCC ACCGAGACCC CATTGGGGCC AATACGCCCG CGTTTCTTCC TTTTCCCCAC
     3841 CCCACCCCCC AAGTTCGGGT GAAGGCCCAG GGCTCGCAGC CAACGTCGGG GCGGCAGGCC
     3901 CTGCCATAGC CTCAGGTTAC TCATATATAC TTTAGATTGA TTTAAAACTT CATTTTTAAT
     3961 TTAAAAGGAT CTAGGTGAAG ATCCTTTTTG ATAATCTCAT GACCAAAATC CCTTAACGTG
     4021 AGTTTTCGTT CCACTGAGCG TCAGACCCCG TAGAAAAGAT CAAAGGATCT TCTTGAGATC
     4081 CTTTTTTTCT GCGCGTAATC TGCTGCTTGC AAACAAAAAA ACCACCGCTA CCAGCGGTGG
     4141 TTTGTTTGCC GGATCAAGAG CTACCAACTC TTTTTCCGAA GGTAACTGGC TTCAGCAGAG
     4201 CGCAGATACC AAATACTGTC CTTCTAGTGT AGCCGTAGTT AGGCCACCAC TTCAAGAACT
     4261 CTGTAGCACC GCCTACATAC CTCGCTCTGC TAATCCTGTT ACCAGTGGCT GCTGCCAGTG
     4321 GCGATAAGTC GTGTCTTACC GGGTTGGACT CAAGACGATA GTTACCGGAT AAGGCGCAGC
     4381 GGTCGGGCTG AACGGGGGGT TCGTGCACAC AGCCCAGCTT GGAGCGAACG ACCTACACCG
     4441 AACTGAGATA CCTACAGCGT GAGCTATGAG AAAGCGCCAC GCTTCCCGAA GGGAGAAAGG
     4501 CGGACAGGTA TCCGGTAAGC GGCAGGGTCG GAACAGGAGA GCGCACGAGG GAGCTTCCAG
     4561 GGGGAAACGC CTGGTATCTT TATAGTCCTG TCGGGTTTCG CCACCTCTGA CTTGAGCGTC
     4621 GATTTTTGTG ATGCTCGTCA GGGGGGCGGA GCCTATGGAA AAACGCCAGC AACGCGGCCT
     4681 TTTTACGGTT CCTGGCCTTT TGCTGGCCTT TTGCTCACAT GTTCTTTCCT GCGTTATCCC
     4741 CTGATTCTGT GGATAACCGT ATTACCGCCA TGCAT  
//
