# Supplementary material for: A nano-liquid hub integrating growth and immune-evasion signaling to promote cell survival
Source: bioRxiv preprint, doi:10.1101/2021.12.30.474523, version 5 (2026-03-18)
Supplement: Supplementary data S1 [file 474523_file08.zip › DataS1_DNAfiles/067_pEGFPN1-PDGFRB-SGx3-Halo7.gb]

LOCUS       pEGFPN1_PDGFRB_S        8258 bp ds-DNA     linear       15-SEP-2020
DEFINITION  .
ACCESSION   
VERSION     
SOURCE      .
  ORGANISM  .
COMMENT     
COMMENT     ApEinfo:methylated:1
FEATURES             Location/Qualifiers
     misc_feature    591..650
                     /label=MCS
                     /ApEinfo_fwdcolor=#ffff66
                     /ApEinfo_revcolor=#ffff66
                     /ApEinfo_graphicformat=arrow_data {{0 1 2 0 0 -1} {} 0}
                     width 5 offset 0
     misc_feature    662..3979
                     /label=human PDGFRB isoform1 (NM_002609.3)
                     /ApEinfo_fwdcolor=#ffa3b6
                     /ApEinfo_revcolor=#ffa3b6
                     /ApEinfo_graphicformat=arrow_data {{0 1 2 0 0 -1} {} 0}
                     width 5 offset 0
     misc_feature    1..588
                     /label=CMV immediate early promoter
                     /ApEinfo_fwdcolor=#0f7ffe
                     /ApEinfo_revcolor=green
                     /ApEinfo_graphicformat=arrow_data {{0 1 2 0 0 -1} {} 0}
                     width 5 offset 0
     misc_feature    1200..1200
                     /label=C539T, S180F, Natural variant: dbSNP:rs17853027
                     /ApEinfo_fwdcolor=#0f7ffe
                     /ApEinfo_revcolor=green
                     /ApEinfo_graphicformat=arrow_data {{0 1 2 0 0 -1} {} 0}
                     width 5 offset 0
     misc_feature    5174..5629
                     /label=f1 single-strand DNA origin
                     /ApEinfo_fwdcolor=cyan
                     /ApEinfo_revcolor=green
                     /ApEinfo_graphicformat=arrow_data {{0 1 2 0 0 -1} {} 0}
                     width 5 offset 0
     misc_feature    5077..5111
                     /label=SV40 early mRNA polyadenylation signal
                     /ApEinfo_fwdcolor=#fc8008
                     /ApEinfo_revcolor=green
                     /ApEinfo_graphicformat=arrow_data {{0 1 2 0 0 -1} {} 0}
                     width 5 offset 0
     misc_feature    5691..5719
                     /label=Bacterial promoterfor expression of KanR gene
                     /ApEinfo_fwdcolor=#6666fe
                     /ApEinfo_revcolor=green
                     /ApEinfo_graphicformat=arrow_data {{0 1 2 0 0 -1} {} 0}
                     width 5 offset 0
     misc_feature    5970..6105
                     /label=SV40 origin of replication
                     /ApEinfo_fwdcolor=#cc66fe
                     /ApEinfo_revcolor=green
                     /ApEinfo_graphicformat=arrow_data {{0 1 2 0 0 -1} {} 0}
                     width 5 offset 0
     misc_feature    5803..6032
                     /label=SV40 early promoter
                     /ApEinfo_fwdcolor=#7ffe07
                     /ApEinfo_revcolor=green
                     /ApEinfo_graphicformat=arrow_data {{0 1 2 0 0 -1} {} 0}
                     width 5 offset 0
     misc_feature    6154..6948
                     /label=Kanamycin/neomycin resistance gene
                     /ApEinfo_fwdcolor=#fc6665
                     /ApEinfo_revcolor=green
                     /ApEinfo_graphicformat=arrow_data {{0 1 2 0 0 -1} {} 0}
                     width 5 offset 0
     misc_feature    7184..7202
                     /label=HSV thymidine kinase polyadenylation signal
                     /ApEinfo_fwdcolor=cyan
                     /ApEinfo_revcolor=green
                     /ApEinfo_graphicformat=arrow_data {{0 1 2 0 0 -1} {} 0}
                     width 5 offset 0
     misc_feature    7533..8175
                     /label=pUC plasmid replication origin
                     /ApEinfo_fwdcolor=cyan
                     /ApEinfo_revcolor=green
                     /ApEinfo_graphicformat=arrow_data {{0 1 2 0 0 -1} {} 0}
                     width 5 offset 0
     misc_feature    3986..4030
                     /label=SGX3
                     /ApEinfo_fwdcolor=#aefcff
                     /ApEinfo_revcolor=#aefcff
                     /ApEinfo_graphicformat=arrow_data {{0 1 2 0 0 -1} {} 0}
                     width 5 offset 0
     misc_feature    4031..4924
                     /label=Halo7
                     /ApEinfo_fwdcolor=#acf999
                     /ApEinfo_revcolor=#acf999
                     /ApEinfo_graphicformat=arrow_data {{0 1 2 0 0 -1} {} 0}
                     width 5 offset 0
     misc_feature    662..757
                     /label=native signal peptide for PDGFRB
                     /ApEinfo_fwdcolor=#c1b1ff
                     /ApEinfo_revcolor=#c1b1ff
                     /ApEinfo_graphicformat=arrow_data {{0 1 2 0 0 -1} {} 0}
                     width 5 offset 0
ORIGIN
        1 TAGTTATTAA TAGTAATCAA TTACGGGGTC ATTAGTTCAT AGCCCATATA TGGAGTTCCG
       61 CGTTACATAA CTTACGGTAA ATGGCCCGCC TGGCTGACCG CCCAACGACC CCCGCCCATT
      121 GACGTCAATA ATGACGTATG TTCCCATAGT AACGCCAATA GGGACTTTCC ATTGACGTCA
      181 ATGGGTGGAG TATTTACGGT AAACTGCCCA CTTGGCAGTA CATCAAGTGT ATCATATGCC
      241 AAGTACGCCC CCTATTGACG TCAATGACGG TAAATGGCCC GCCTGGCATT ATGCCCAGTA
      301 CATGACCTTA TGGGACTTTC CTACTTGGCA GTACATCTAC GTATTAGTCA TCGCTATTAC
      361 CATGGTGATG CGGTTTTGGC AGTACATCAA TGGGCGTGGA TAGCGGTTTG ACTCACGGGG
      421 ATTTCCAAGT CTCCACCCCA TTGACGTCAA TGGGAGTTTG TTTTGGCACC AAAATCAACG
      481 GGACTTTCCA AAATGTCGTA ACAACTCCGC CCCATTGACG CAAATGGGCG GTAGGCGTGT
      541 ACGGTGGGAG GTCTATATAA GCAGAGCTGG TTTAGTGAAC CGTCAGATCC GCTAGCGCTA
      601 CCGGACTCAG ATCTCGAGCT CAAGCTTCGA ATTCTGCAGT CGACGGTACC GGCGCGCCAG
      661 CATGCGGCTT CCGGGTGCGA TGCCAGCTCT GGCCCTCAAA GGCGAGCTGC TGTTGCTGTC
      721 TCTCCTGTTA CTTCTGGAAC CACAGATCTC TCAGGGCCTG GTCGTCACAC CCCCGGGGCC
      781 AGAGCTTGTC CTCAATGTCT CCAGCACCTT CGTTCTGACC TGCTCGGGTT CAGCTCCGGT
      841 GGTGTGGGAA CGGATGTCCC AGGAGCCCCC ACAGGAAATG GCCAAGGCCC AGGATGGCAC
      901 CTTCTCCAGC GTGCTCACAC TGACCAACCT CACTGGGCTA GACACGGGAG AATACTTTTG
      961 CACCCACAAT GACTCCCGTG GACTGGAGAC CGATGAGCGG AAACGGCTCT ACATCTTTGT
     1021 GCCAGATCCC ACCGTGGGCT TCCTCCCTAA TGATGCCGAG GAACTATTCA TCTTTCTCAC
     1081 GGAAATAACT GAGATCACCA TTCCATGCCG AGTAACAGAC CCACAGCTGG TGGTGACACT
     1141 GCACGAGAAG AAAGGGGACG TTGCACTGCC TGTCCCCTAT GATCACCAAC GTGGCTTTTT
     1201 TGGTATCTTT GAGGACAGAA GCTACATCTG CAAAACCACC ATTGGGGACA GGGAGGTGGA
     1261 TTCTGATGCC TACTATGTCT ACAGACTCCA GGTGTCATCC ATCAACGTCT CTGTGAACGC
     1321 AGTGCAGACT GTGGTCCGCC AGGGTGAGAA CATCACCCTC ATGTGCATTG TGATCGGGAA
     1381 TGAGGTGGTC AACTTCGAGT GGACATACCC CCGCAAAGAA AGTGGGCGGC TGGTGGAGCC
     1441 GGTGACTGAC TTCCTCTTGG ATATGCCTTA CCACATCCGC TCCATCCTGC ACATCCCCAG
     1501 TGCCGAGTTA GAAGACTCGG GGACCTACAC CTGCAATGTG ACGGAGAGTG TGAATGACCA
     1561 TCAGGATGAA AAGGCCATCA ACATCACCGT GGTTGAGAGC GGCTACGTGC GGCTCCTGGG
     1621 AGAGGTGGGC ACACTACAAT TTGCTGAGCT GCATCGGAGC CGGACACTGC AGGTAGTGTT
     1681 CGAGGCCTAC CCACCGCCCA CTGTCCTGTG GTTCAAAGAC AACCGCACCC TGGGCGACTC
     1741 CAGCGCTGGC GAAATCGCCC TGTCCACGCG CAACGTGTCG GAGACCCGGT ATGTGTCAGA
     1801 GCTGACACTG GTTCGCGTGA AGGTGGCAGA GGCTGGCCAC TACACCATGC GGGCCTTCCA
     1861 TGAGGATGCT GAGGTCCAGC TCTCCTTCCA GCTACAGATC AATGTCCCTG TCCGAGTGCT
     1921 GGAGCTAAGT GAGAGCCACC CTGACAGTGG GGAACAGACA GTCCGCTGTC GTGGCCGGGG
     1981 CATGCCCCAG CCGAACATCA TCTGGTCTGC CTGCAGAGAC CTCAAAAGGT GTCCACGTGA
     2041 GCTGCCGCCC ACGCTGCTGG GGAACAGTTC CGAAGAGGAG AGCCAGCTGG AGACTAACGT
     2101 GACGTACTGG GAGGAGGAGC AGGAGTTTGA GGTGGTGAGC ACACTGCGTC TGCAGCACGT
     2161 GGATCGGCCA CTGTCGGTGC GCTGCACGCT GCGCAACGCT GTGGGCCAGG ACACGCAGGA
     2221 GGTCATCGTG GTGCCACACT CCTTGCCCTT TAAGGTGGTG GTGATCTCAG CCATCCTGGC
     2281 CCTGGTGGTG CTCACCATCA TCTCCCTTAT CATCCTCATC ATGCTTTGGC AGAAGAAGCC
     2341 ACGTTACGAG ATCCGATGGA AGGTGATTGA GTCTGTGAGC TCTGACGGCC ATGAGTACAT
     2401 CTACGTGGAC CCCATGCAGC TGCCCTATGA CTCCACGTGG GAGCTGCCGC GGGACCAGCT
     2461 TGTGCTGGGA CGCACCCTCG GCTCTGGGGC CTTTGGGCAG GTGGTGGAGG CCACGGCTCA
     2521 TGGCCTGAGC CATTCTCAGG CCACGATGAA AGTGGCCGTC AAGATGCTTA AATCCACAGC
     2581 CCGCAGCAGT GAGAAGCAAG CCCTTATGTC GGAGCTGAAG ATCATGAGTC ACCTTGGGCC
     2641 CCACCTGAAC GTGGTCAACC TGTTGGGGGC CTGCACCAAA GGAGGACCCA TCTATATCAT
     2701 CACTGAGTAC TGCCGCTACG GAGACCTGGT GGACTACCTG CACCGCAACA AACACACCTT
     2761 CCTGCAGCAC CACTCCGACA AGCGCCGCCC GCCCAGCGCG GAGCTCTACA GCAATGCTCT
     2821 GCCCGTTGGG CTCCCCCTGC CCAGCCATGT GTCCTTGACC GGGGAGAGCG ACGGTGGCTA
     2881 CATGGACATG AGCAAGGACG AGTCGGTGGA CTATGTGCCC ATGCTGGACA TGAAAGGAGA
     2941 CGTCAAATAT GCAGACATCG AGTCCTCCAA CTACATGGCC CCTTACGATA ACTACGTTCC
     3001 CTCTGCCCCT GAGAGGACCT GCCGAGCAAC TTTGATCAAC GAGTCTCCAG TGCTAAGCTA
     3061 CATGGACCTC GTGGGCTTCA GCTACCAGGT GGCCAATGGC ATGGAGTTTC TGGCCTCCAA
     3121 GAACTGCGTC CACAGAGACC TGGCGGCTAG GAACGTGCTC ATCTGTGAAG GCAAGCTGGT
     3181 CAAGATCTGT GACTTTGGCC TGGCTCGAGA CATCATGCGG GACTCGAATT ACATCTCCAA
     3241 AGGCAGCACC TTTTTGCCTT TAAAGTGGAT GGCTCCGGAG AGCATCTTCA ACAGCCTCTA
     3301 CACCACCCTG AGCGACGTGT GGTCCTTCGG GATCCTGCTC TGGGAGATCT TCACCTTGGG
     3361 TGGCACCCCT TACCCAGAGC TGCCCATGAA CGAGCAGTTC TACAATGCCA TCAAACGGGG
     3421 TTACCGCATG GCCCAGCCTG CCCATGCCTC CGACGAGATC TATGAGATCA TGCAGAAGTG
     3481 CTGGGAAGAG AAGTTTGAGA TTCGGCCCCC CTTCTCCCAG CTGGTGCTGC TTCTCGAGAG
     3541 ACTGTTGGGC GAAGGTTACA AAAAGAAGTA CCAGCAGGTG GATGAGGAGT TTCTGAGGAG
     3601 TGACCACCCA GCCATCCTTC GGTCCCAGGC CCGCTTGCCT GGGTTCCATG GCCTCCGATC
     3661 TCCCCTGGAC ACCAGCTCCG TCCTCTATAC TGCCGTGCAG CCCAATGAGG GTGACAACGA
     3721 CTATATCATC CCCCTGCCTG ACCCCAAACC CGAGGTTGCT GACGAGGGCC CACTGGAGGG
     3781 TTCCCCCAGC CTAGCCAGCT CCACCCTGAA TGAAGTCAAC ACCTCCTCAA CCATCTCCTG
     3841 TGACAGCCCC CTGGAGCCCC AGGACGAACC AGAGCCAGAG CCCCAGCTTG AGCTCCAGGT
     3901 GGAGCCGGAG CCAGAGCTGG AACAGTTGCC GGATTCGGGG TGCCCTGCGC CTCGGGCGGA
     3961 AGCAGAGGAT AGCTTCCTGA CTAGTTCTGG TGGCGGAGGG AGTGGCGGAG GTGGGTCAGG
     4021 AGGTGGAGGC ATGGCAGAAA TCGGTACTGG CTTTCCATTC GACCCCCATT ATGTGGAAGT
     4081 CCTGGGCGAG CGCATGCACT ACGTCGATGT TGGTCCGCGC GATGGCACCC CTGTGCTGTT
     4141 CCTGCACGGT AACCCGACCT CCTCCTACGT GTGGCGCAAC ATCATCCCGC ATGTTGCACC
     4201 GACCCATCGC TGCATTGCTC CAGACCTGAT CGGTATGGGC AAATCCGACA AACCAGACCT
     4261 GGGTTATTTC TTCGACGACC ACGTCCGCTT CATGGATGCC TTCATCGAAG CCCTGGGTCT
     4321 GGAAGAGGTC GTCCTGGTCA TTCACGACTG GGGCTCCGCT CTGGGTTTCC ACTGGGCCAA
     4381 GCGCAATCCA GAGCGCGTCA AAGGTATTGC ATTTATGGAG TTCATCCGCC CTATCCCGAC
     4441 CTGGGACGAA TGGCCAGAAT TTGCCCGCGA GACCTTCCAG GCCTTCCGCA CCACCGACGT
     4501 CGGCCGCAAG CTGATCATCG ATCAGAACGT TTTTATCGAG GGTACGCTGC CGATGGGTGT
     4561 CGTCCGCCCG CTGACTGAAG TCGAGATGGA CCATTACCGC GAGCCGTTCC TGAATCCTGT
     4621 TGACCGCGAG CCACTGTGGC GCTTCCCAAA CGAGCTGCCA ATCGCCGGTG AGCCAGCGAA
     4681 CATCGTCGCG CTGGTCGAAG AATACATGGA CTGGCTGCAC CAGTCCCCTG TCCCGAAGCT
     4741 GCTGTTCTGG GGCACCCCAG GCGTTCTGAT CCCACCGGCC GAAGCCGCTC GCCTGGCCAA
     4801 AAGCCTGCCT AACTGCAAGG CTGTGGACAT CGGCCCGGGT CTGAATCTGC TGCAAGAAGA
     4861 CAACCCGGAC CTGATCGGCA GCGAGATCGC GCGCTGGCTG TCGACGCTCG AGATTTCCGG
     4921 CTAAGCGGCC GCGACTCTAG ATCATAATCA GCCATACCAC ATTTGTAGAG GTTTTACTTG
     4981 CTTTAAAAAA CCTCCCACAC CTCCCCCTGA ACCTGAAACA TAAAATGAAT GCAATTGTTG
     5041 TTGTTAACTT GTTTATTGCA GCTTATAATG GTTACAAATA AAGCAATAGC ATCACAAATT
     5101 TCACAAATAA AGCATTTTTT TCACTGCATT CTAGTTGTGG TTTGTCCAAA CTCATCAATG
     5161 TATCTTAAGG CGTAAATTGT AAGCGTTAAT ATTTTGTTAA AATTCGCGTT AAATTTTTGT
     5221 TAAATCAGCT CATTTTTTAA CCAATAGGCC GAAATCGGCA AAATCCCTTA TAAATCAAAA
     5281 GAATAGACCG AGATAGGGTT GAGTGTTGTT CCAGTTTGGA ACAAGAGTCC ACTATTAAAG
     5341 AACGTGGACT CCAACGTCAA AGGNNNNNNN NNNNNNNNNN NNNNNNNNNN NNNNNNNNNN
     5401 NNNNNNNNNN NNTNNNNNNN NNNNNNNNNN NNNNNNNNNN NNNNNNNNNN NNNNNNNNNN
     5461 NNNNNNNNNN NNNNNNNNNN NNNNNNNNNN NNNNNNNNNN NNNNGNNNNN NNNNNNNNNN
     5521 NNNNNNNNNN NNNNNNNNNN NNNNNNNNNN NNNNNNNNNN NNNNNNNNNN NNNNNNNNNN
     5581 NNNNNNNNNN NNNNNNNNNN NNNNNNNNNN NNNNNNNNNN NNNNNNNNNC AGGTGGCACT
     5641 TTTCGGGGAA ATGTGCGCGG AACCCCTATT TGTTTATTTT TCTAAATACA TTCAAATATG
     5701 TATCCGCTCA TGAGACAATA ACCCTGATAA ATGCTTCAAT AATATTGAAA AAGGAAGAGT
     5761 CCTGAGGCGG AAAGAACCAG CTGTGGAATG TGTGTCAGTT AGGGTGTGGA AAGTCCCCAG
     5821 GCTCCCCAGC AGGCAGAAGT ATGCAAAGCA TGCATCTCAA TTAGTCAGCA ACCAGGTGTG
     5881 GAAAGTCCCC AGGCTCCCCA GCAGGCAGAA GTATGCAAAG CATGCATCTC AATTAGTCAG
     5941 CAACCATAGT CCCGCCCCTA ACTCCGCCCA TCCCGCCCCT AACTCCGCCC AGTTCCGCCC
     6001 ATTCTCCGCC CCATGGCTGA CTAATTTTTT TTATTTATGC AGAGGCCGAG GCCGCCTCGG
     6061 CCTCTGAGCT ATTCCAGAAG TAGTGAGGAG GCTTTTTTGG AGGCCTAGGC TTTTGCAAAG
     6121 ATCGATCAAG AGACAGGATG AGGATCGTTT CGCATGATTG AACAAGATGG ATTGCACGCA
     6181 GGTTCTCCGG CCGCTTGGGT GGAGAGGCTA TTCGGCTATG ACTGGGCACA ACAGACAATC
     6241 GGCTGCTCTG ATGCCGCCGT GTTCCGGCTG TCAGCGCAGG GGCGCCCGGT TCTTTTTGTC
     6301 AAGACCGACC TGTCCGGTGC CCTGAATGAA CTGCAAGACG AGGCAGCGCG GCTATCGTGG
     6361 CTGGCCACGA CGGGCGTTCC TTGCGCAGCT GTGCTCGACG TTGTCACTGA AGCGGGAAGG
     6421 GACTGGCTGC TATTGGGCGA AGTGCCGGGG CAGGATCTCC TGTCATCTCA CCTTGCTCCT
     6481 GCCGAGAAAG TATCCATCAT GGCTGATGCA ATGCGGCGGC TGCATACGCT TGATCCGGCT
     6541 ACCTGCCCAT TCGACCACCA AGCGAAACAT CGCATCGAGC GAGCACGTAC TCGGATGGAA
     6601 GCCGGTCTTG TCGATCAGGA TGATCTGGAC GAAGAGCATC AGGGGCTCGC GCCAGCCGAA
     6661 CTGTTCGCCA GGCTCAAGGC GAGCATGCCC GACGGCGAGG ATCTCGTCGT GACCCATGGC
     6721 GATGCCTGCT TGCCGAATAT CATGGTGGAA AATGGCCGCT TTTCTGGATT CATCGACTGT
     6781 GGCCGGCTGG GTGTGGCGGA CCGCTATCAG GACATAGCGT TGGCTACCCG TGATATTGCT
     6841 GAAGAGCTTG GCGGCGAATG GGCTGACCGC TTCCTCGTGC TTTACGGTAT CGCCGCTCCC
     6901 GATTCGCAGC GCATCGCCTT CTATCGCCTT CTTGACGAGT TCTTCTGAGC GGGACTCTGG
     6961 GGTTCGAAAT GACCGACCAA GCGACGCCCA ACCTGCCATC ACGAGATTTC GATTCCACCG
     7021 CCGCCTTCTA TGAAAGGTTG GGCTTCGGAA TCGTTTTCCG GGACGCCGGC TGGATGATCC
     7081 TCCAGCGCGG GGATCTCATG CTGGAGTTCT TCGCCCACCC TAGGGGGAGG CTAACTGAAA
     7141 CACGGAAGGA GACAATACCG GAAGGAACCC GCGCTATGAC GGCAATAAAA AGACAGAATA
     7201 AAACGCACGG TGTTGGGTCG TTTGTTCATA AACGCGGGGT TCGGTCCCAG GGCTGGCACT
     7261 CTGTCGATAC CCCACCGAGA CCCCATTGGG GCCAATACGC CCGCGTTTCT TCCTTTTCCC
     7321 CACCCCACCC CCCAAGTTCG GGTGAAGGCC CAGGGCTCGC AGCCAACGTC GGGGCGGCAG
     7381 GCCCTGCCAT AGCCTCAGGT TACTCATATA TACTTTAGAT TGATTTAAAA CTTCATTTTT
     7441 AATTTAAAAG GATCTAGGTG AAGATCCTTT TTGATAATCT CATGACCAAA ATCCCTTAAC
     7501 GTGAGTTTTC GTTCCACTGA GCGTCAGACC CCGTAGAAAA GATCAAAGGA TCTTCTTGAG
     7561 ATCCTTTTTT TCTGCGCGTA ATCTGCTGCT TGCAAACAAA AAAACCACCG CTACCAGCGG
     7621 TGGTTTGTTT GCCGGATCAA GAGCTACCAA CTCTTTTTCC GAAGGTAACT GGCTTCAGCA
     7681 GAGCGCAGAT ACCAAATACT GTCCTTCTAG TGTAGCCGTA GTTAGGCCAC CACTTCAAGA
     7741 ACTCTGTAGC ACCGCCTACA TACCTCGCTC TGCTAATCCT GTTACCAGTG GCTGCTGCCA
     7801 GTGGCGATAA GTCGTGTCTT ACCGGGTTGG ACTCAAGACG ATAGTTACCG GATAAGGCGC
     7861 AGCGGTCGGG CTGAACGGGG GGTTCGTGCA CACAGCCCAG CTTGGAGCGA ACGACCTACA
     7921 CCGAACTGAG ATACCTACAG CGTGAGCTAT GAGAAAGCGC CACGCTTCCC GAAGGGAGAA
     7981 AGGCGGACAG GTATCCGGTA AGCGGCAGGG TCGGAACAGG AGAGCGCACG AGGGAGCTTC
     8041 CAGGGGGAAA CGCCTGGTAT CTTTATAGTC CTGTCGGGTT TCGCCACCTC TGACTTGAGC
     8101 GTCGATTTTT GTGATGCTCG TCAGGGGGGC GGAGCCTATG GAAAAACGCC AGCAACGCGG
     8161 CCTTTTTACG GTTCCTGGCC TTTTGCTGGC CTTTTGCTCA CATGTTCTTT CCTGCGTTAT
     8221 CCCCTGATTC TGTGGATAAC CGTATTACCG CCATGCAT  
//
