# Supplementary material for: A nano-liquid hub integrating growth and immune-evasion signaling to promote cell survival
Source: bioRxiv preprint, doi:10.1101/2021.12.30.474523, version 5 (2026-03-18)
Supplement: Supplementary data S1 [file 474523_file08.zip › DataS1_DNAfiles/068_pEGFPN1-EGFR-SGx3-Halo7.gb]

LOCUS       pEGFPN1_EGFR_SGx        8542 bp    DNA        linear       17-AUG-2024
DEFINITION  .
ACCESSION   
VERSION     
SOURCE      .
  ORGANISM  .
COMMENT     
COMMENT     ApEinfo:methylated:1
FEATURES             Location/Qualifiers
     misc_feature    4312..5202
                     /locus_tag="Halo7"
                     /label="Halo7"
                     /ApEinfo_label="Halo7"
                     /ApEinfo_fwdcolor="#acf999"
                     /ApEinfo_revcolor="#acf999"
                     /ApEinfo_graphicformat="arrow_data {{0 1 2 0 0 -1} {} 0}
                     width 5 offset 0"
     misc_feature    619..4248
                     /locus_tag="human EGFR (NM_005228.4)"
                     /label="human EGFR (NM_005228.4)"
                     /ApEinfo_label="human EGFR (NM_005228.4)"
                     /ApEinfo_fwdcolor="#ffa1af"
                     /ApEinfo_revcolor="#ffa1af"
                     /ApEinfo_graphicformat="arrow_data {{0 1 2 0 0 -1} {} 0}
                     width 5 offset 0"
     misc_feature    5361..5395
                     /locus_tag="SV40 early mRNA polyadenylation signal"
                     /label="SV40 early mRNA polyadenylation signal"
                     /ApEinfo_label="SV40 early mRNA polyadenylation signal"
                     /ApEinfo_fwdcolor="#fc8008"
                     /ApEinfo_revcolor="green"
                     /ApEinfo_graphicformat="arrow_data {{0 1 2 0 0 -1} {} 0}
                     width 5 offset 0"
     misc_feature    2979..2979
                     /locus_tag="Silent mutation (G2361A, Q787Q)"
                     /label="Silent mutation (G2361A, Q787Q)"
                     /ApEinfo_label="Silent mutation (G2361A, Q787Q)"
                     /ApEinfo_fwdcolor="#0f7ffe"
                     /ApEinfo_revcolor="green"
                     /ApEinfo_graphicformat="arrow_data {{0 0.5 0 1 2 0 0 -1 0
                     -0.5} {0 .5 .1 .5 .1 -.5 0 -.5} 0} width 5 offset 0"
     misc_feature    591..618
                     /locus_tag="MCS"
                     /label="MCS"
                     /ApEinfo_label="MCS"
                     /ApEinfo_fwdcolor="#ffff66"
                     /ApEinfo_revcolor="#ffff66"
                     /ApEinfo_graphicformat="arrow_data {{0 1 2 0 0 -1} {} 0}
                     width 5 offset 0"
     misc_feature    3327..3327
                     /locus_tag="Silent mutation (T3633C, T1211T)"
                     /label="Silent mutation (T3633C, T1211T)"
                     /ApEinfo_label="Silent mutation (T3633C, T1211T)"
                     /ApEinfo_fwdcolor="#0f7ffe"
                     /ApEinfo_revcolor="green"
                     /ApEinfo_graphicformat="arrow_data {{0 0.5 0 1 2 0 0 -1 0
                     -0.5} {0 .5 .1 .5 .1 -.5 0 -.5} 0} width 5 offset 0"
     misc_feature    7468..7486
                     /locus_tag="HSV thymidine kinase polyadenylation signal"
                     /label="HSV thymidine kinase polyadenylation signal"
                     /ApEinfo_label="HSV thymidine kinase polyadenylation
                     signal"
                     /ApEinfo_fwdcolor="cyan"
                     /ApEinfo_revcolor="green"
                     /ApEinfo_graphicformat="arrow_data {{0 1 2 0 0 -1} {} 0}
                     width 5 offset 0"
     misc_feature    5975..6003
                     /locus_tag="Bacterial promoterfor expression of KanR gene"
                     /label="Bacterial promoterfor expression of KanR gene"
                     /ApEinfo_label="Bacterial promoterfor expression of KanR
                     gene"
                     /ApEinfo_fwdcolor="#6666fe"
                     /ApEinfo_revcolor="green"
                     /ApEinfo_graphicformat="arrow_data {{0 1 2 0 0 -1} {} 0}
                     width 5 offset 0"
     misc_feature    1..589
                     /locus_tag="CMV immediate early promoter"
                     /label="CMV immediate early promoter"
                     /ApEinfo_label="CMV immediate early promoter"
                     /ApEinfo_fwdcolor="#0f7ffe"
                     /ApEinfo_revcolor="green"
                     /ApEinfo_graphicformat="arrow_data {{0 1 2 0 0 -1} {} 0}
                     width 5 offset 0"
     misc_feature    6254..6389
                     /locus_tag="SV40 origin of replication"
                     /label="SV40 origin of replication"
                     /ApEinfo_label="SV40 origin of replication"
                     /ApEinfo_fwdcolor="#cc66fe"
                     /ApEinfo_revcolor="green"
                     /ApEinfo_graphicformat="arrow_data {{0 1 2 0 0 -1} {} 0}
                     width 5 offset 0"
     misc_feature    7817..8459
                     /locus_tag="pUC plasmid replication origin"
                     /label="pUC plasmid replication origin"
                     /ApEinfo_label="pUC plasmid replication origin"
                     /ApEinfo_fwdcolor="cyan"
                     /ApEinfo_revcolor="green"
                     /ApEinfo_graphicformat="arrow_data {{0 1 2 0 0 -1} {} 0}
                     width 5 offset 0"
     misc_feature    6087..6316
                     /locus_tag="SV40 early promoter"
                     /label="SV40 early promoter"
                     /ApEinfo_label="SV40 early promoter"
                     /ApEinfo_fwdcolor="#7ffe07"
                     /ApEinfo_revcolor="green"
                     /ApEinfo_graphicformat="arrow_data {{0 1 2 0 0 -1} {} 0}
                     width 5 offset 0"
     misc_feature    5458..5913
                     /locus_tag="f1 single-strand DNA origin"
                     /label="f1 single-strand DNA origin"
                     /ApEinfo_label="f1 single-strand DNA origin"
                     /ApEinfo_fwdcolor="cyan"
                     /ApEinfo_revcolor="green"
                     /ApEinfo_graphicformat="arrow_data {{0 1 2 0 0 -1} {} 0}
                     width 5 offset 0"
     misc_feature    6438..7232
                     /locus_tag="Kanamycin/neomycin resistance gene"
                     /label="Kanamycin/neomycin resistance gene"
                     /ApEinfo_label="Kanamycin/neomycin resistance gene"
                     /ApEinfo_fwdcolor="#fc6665"
                     /ApEinfo_revcolor="green"
                     /ApEinfo_graphicformat="arrow_data {{0 1 2 0 0 -1} {} 0}
                     width 5 offset 0"
     misc_feature    4267..4311
                     /locus_tag="SGGGGx3"
                     /label="SGGGGx3"
                     /ApEinfo_label="SGGGGx3"
                     /ApEinfo_fwdcolor="#89ffff"
                     /ApEinfo_revcolor="#89ffff"
                     /ApEinfo_graphicformat="arrow_data {{0 0.5 0 1 2 0 0 -1 0
                     -0.5} {0 .5 .1 .5 .1 -.5 0 -.5} 0} width 5 offset 0"
     misc_feature    924..924
                     /locus_tag="Silent mutation (A306G, E102E)"
                     /label="Silent mutation (A306G, E102E)"
                     /ApEinfo_label="Silent mutation (A306G, E102E)"
                     /ApEinfo_fwdcolor="#0f7ffe"
                     /ApEinfo_revcolor="green"
                     /ApEinfo_graphicformat="arrow_data {{0 0.5 0 1 2 0 0 -1 0
                     -0.5} {0 .5 .1 .5 .1 -.5 0 -.5} 0} width 5 offset 0"
     misc_feature    1269..1269
                     /locus_tag="Silent mutation (G651A, Q217Q)"
                     /label="Silent mutation (G651A, Q217Q)"
                     /ApEinfo_label="Silent mutation (G651A, Q217Q)"
                     /ApEinfo_fwdcolor="#0f7ffe"
                     /ApEinfo_revcolor="green"
                     /ApEinfo_graphicformat="arrow_data {{0 0.5 0 1 2 0 0 -1 0
                     -0.5} {0 .5 .1 .5 .1 -.5 0 -.5} 0} width 5 offset 0"
ORIGIN
        1 TAGTTATTAA TAGTAATCAA TTACGGGGTC ATTAGTTCAT AGCCCATATA TGGAGTTCCG
       61 CGTTACATAA CTTACGGTAA ATGGCCCGCC TGGCTGACCG CCCAACGACC CCCGCCCATT
      121 GACGTCAATA ATGACGTATG TTCCCATAGT AACGCCAATA GGGACTTTCC ATTGACGTCA
      181 ATGGGTGGAG TATTTACGGT AAACTGCCCA CTTGGCAGTA CATCAAGTGT ATCATATGCC
      241 AAGTACGCCC CCTATTGACG TCAATGACGG TAAATGGCCC GCCTGGCATT ATGCCCAGTA
      301 CATGACCTTA TGGGACTTTC CTACTTGGCA GTACATCTAC GTATTAGTCA TCGCTATTAC
      361 CATGGTGATG CGGTTTTGGC AGTACATCAA TGGGCGTGGA TAGCGGTTTG ACTCACGGGG
      421 ATTTCCAAGT CTCCACCCCA TTGACGTCAA TGGGAGTTTG TTTTGGCACC AAAATCAACG
      481 GGACTTTCCA AAATGTCGTA ACAACTCCGC CCCATTGACG CAAATGGGCG GTAGGCGTGT
      541 ACGGTGGGAG GTCTATATAA GCAGAGCTGG TTTAGTGAAC CGTCAGATCC GCTAGCGCTA
      601 CCGGACTCAG ATCTCGAGAT GCGACCCTCC GGGACGGCCG GGGCAGCGCT CCTGGCGCTG
      661 CTGGCTGCGC TCTGCCCGGC GAGTCGGGCT CTGGAGGAAA AGAAAGTTTG CCAAGGCACG
      721 AGTAACAAGC TCACGCAGTT GGGCACTTTT GAAGATCATT TTCTCAGCCT CCAGAGGATG
      781 TTCAATAACT GTGAGGTGGT CCTTGGGAAT TTGGAAATTA CCTATGTGCA GAGGAATTAT
      841 GATCTTTCCT TCTTAAAGAC CATCCAGGAG GTGGCTGGTT ATGTCCTCAT TGCCCTCAAC
      901 ACAGTGGAGC GAATTCCTTT GGAGAACCTG CAGATCATCA GAGGAAATAT GTACTACGAA
      961 AATTCCTATG CCTTAGCAGT CTTATCTAAC TATGATGCAA ATAAAACCGG ACTGAAGGAG
     1021 CTGCCCATGA GAAATTTACA GGAAATCCTG CATGGCGCCG TGCGGTTCAG CAACAACCCT
     1081 GCCCTGTGCA ACGTGGAGAG CATCCAGTGG CGGGACATAG TCAGCAGTGA CTTTCTCAGC
     1141 AACATGTCGA TGGACTTCCA GAACCACCTG GGCAGCTGCC AAAAGTGTGA TCCAAGCTGT
     1201 CCCAATGGGA GCTGCTGGGG TGCAGGAGAG GAGAACTGCC AGAAACTGAC CAAAATCATC
     1261 TGTGCCCAAC AGTGCTCCGG GCGCTGCCGT GGCAAGTCCC CCAGTGACTG CTGCCACAAC
     1321 CAGTGTGCTG CAGGCTGCAC AGGCCCCCGG GAGAGCGACT GCCTGGTCTG CCGCAAATTC
     1381 CGAGACGAAG CCACGTGCAA GGACACCTGC CCCCCACTCA TGCTCTACAA CCCCACCACG
     1441 TACCAGATGG ATGTGAACCC CGAGGGCAAA TACAGCTTTG GTGCCACCTG CGTGAAGAAG
     1501 TGTCCCCGTA ATTATGTGGT GACAGATCAC GGCTCGTGCG TCCGAGCCTG TGGGGCCGAC
     1561 AGCTATGAGA TGGAGGAAGA CGGCGTCCGC AAGTGTAAGA AGTGCGAAGG GCCTTGCCGC
     1621 AAAGTGTGTA ACGGAATAGG TATTGGTGAA TTTAAAGACT CACTCTCCAT AAATGCTACG
     1681 AATATTAAAC ACTTCAAAAA CTGCACCTCC ATCAGTGGCG ATCTCCACAT CCTGCCGGTG
     1741 GCATTTAGGG GTGACTCCTT CACACATACT CCTCCTCTGG ATCCACAGGA ACTGGATATT
     1801 CTGAAAACCG TAAAGGAAAT CACAGGGTTT TTGCTGATTC AGGCTTGGCC TGAAAACAGG
     1861 ACGGACCTCC ATGCCTTTGA GAACCTAGAA ATCATACGCG GCAGGACCAA GCAACATGGT
     1921 CAGTTTTCTC TTGCAGTCGT CAGCCTGAAC ATAACATCCT TGGGATTACG CTCCCTCAAG
     1981 GAGATAAGTG ATGGAGATGT GATAATTTCA GGAAACAAAA ATTTGTGCTA TGCAAATACA
     2041 ATAAACTGGA AAAAACTGTT TGGGACCTCC GGTCAGAAAA CCAAAATTAT AAGCAACAGA
     2101 GGTGAAAACA GCTGCAAGGC CACAGGCCAG GTCTGCCATG CCTTGTGCTC CCCCGAGGGC
     2161 TGCTGGGGCC CGGAGCCCAG GGACTGCGTC TCTTGCCGGA ATGTCAGCCG AGGCAGGGAA
     2221 TGCGTGGACA AGTGCAACCT TCTGGAGGGT GAGCCAAGGG AGTTTGTGGA GAACTCTGAG
     2281 TGCATACAGT GCCACCCAGA GTGCCTGCCT CAGGCCATGA ACATCACCTG CACAGGACGG
     2341 GGACCAGACA ACTGTATCCA GTGTGCCCAC TACATTGACG GCCCCCACTG CGTCAAGACC
     2401 TGCCCGGCAG GAGTCATGGG AGAAAACAAC ACCCTGGTCT GGAAGTACGC AGACGCCGGC
     2461 CATGTGTGCC ACCTGTGCCA TCCAAACTGC ACCTACGGAT GCACTGGGCC AGGTCTTGAA
     2521 GGCTGTCCAA CGAATGGGCC TAAGATCCCG TCCATCGCCA CTGGGATGGT GGGGGCCCTC
     2581 CTCTTGCTGC TGGTGGTGGC CCTGGGGATC GGCCTCTTCA TGCGAAGGCG CCACATCGTT
     2641 CGGAAGCGCA CGCTGCGGAG GCTGCTGCAG GAGAGGGAGC TTGTGGAGCC TCTTACACCC
     2701 AGTNNNNNNN NNNNNNNNNN NNNNNNNNNN NNNNNNNNNN NNNNNNNNNN NNNNNNNNNN
     2761 NNNNNNNNNN NNNNNNNNNN NNNNNNNNNN NNNNNNNNNN NNNNNNNNNN NNNNNNNNNN
     2821 NNNNNNNNNN NNNNNNNNNN NNNNNNNNNN NNNNNNNNNN NNNNNNNNNN NNNNNNNNNN
     2881 NNNNNNNNNN NNNNNNNNNN NNNNNNNNNN NNNNNNNNNN NNNNNNNNNN NNNNNNNNNN
     2941 NNNNNNNNNN NNNNNNNNNN NNNNNNNNNN NNNNNNNNNN NNNNNNNNNN NNNNNNNNNN
     3001 NNNNNNNNNN NNNNNNNNNN NNNNNNNNNN NNNNNNNNNN NNNNNNNNNN NNNNNNNNNN
     3061 NNNNNNNNNN NNNNNNNNNN NNNNNNNNNN NNNNNNNNNN NNNNNNNNNN NNNNNNNNNN
     3121 NNNNNNNNNN NNNNNNNNNN NNNNNNNNNN NNNNNNNNNN NNNNNNNNNN NNNNNNNNNN
     3181 NNNNNNNNNN NNNNNNNNNN NNNNNNNNNN NNNNNNNNNN NNNNNNNNNN NNNNNNNNNN
     3241 NNNNNNNNNN NNNNNNNNNN NNNNNNNNNN NNNNNNNNNN NNNNNNNNNN NNNNNNNNNN
     3301 NNNNNNNNNN NNNNNNNNNN NNNNNNNNNN NNNNNNNNNN NNNNNNNNNN NNNNNNNNNN
     3361 NNNNNNNNNN NNNNNNNNNN NNNNNNNNNN NNNNNNNNNN NNNNNNNNNN NNNNNNNNNN
     3421 NNNNNNNNNN NNNNNNNNNN NNNNNNNNNN NNNNNNNNNN NNNNNNNNNN NNNNNNNNNN
     3481 NNNNNNNNNN NNNNNNNNNN NNNNNNNNNN NNNNNNNNNN NNNNNNNNNN NNNNNNNNNN
     3541 NNNNNNNNNN NNNNNNNNNN NNNNNNNNNN NNNNNNNNNN NNNNNNNNNN NNNNNNNNNN
     3601 NNNNNNNNNN NNNNNNNNNN NNNNNNNNNN NNNNNNNNNN NNNNNNNNNN NNNNNNNNNN
     3661 NNNNNNNNNN NNNNNNNNNN NNNNTTCTTC AGCAGCCCCT CCACGTCACG GACTCCCCTC
     3721 CTGAGCTCTC TGAGTGCAAC CAGCAACAAT TCCACCGTGG CTTGCATTGA TAGAAATGGG
     3781 CTGCAAAGCT GTCCCATCAA GGAAGACAGC TTCTTGCAGC GATACAGCTC AGACCCCACA
     3841 GGCGCCTTGA CTGAGGACAG CATAGACGAC ACCTTCCTCC CAGTGCCTGA ATACATAAAC
     3901 CAGTCCGTTC CCAAAAGGCC CGCTGGCTCT GTGCAGAATC CTGTCTATCA CAATCAGCCT
     3961 CTGAACCCCG CGCCCAGCAG AGACCCACAC TACCAGGACC CCCACAGCAC TGCAGTGGGC
     4021 AACCCCGAGT ATCTCAACAC TGTCCAGCCC ACCTGTGTCA ACAGCACATT CGACAGCCCT
     4081 GCCCACTGGG CCCAGAAAGG CAGCCACCAA ATTAGCCTGG ACAACCCTGA CTACCAGCAG
     4141 GACTTCTTTC CCAAGGAAGC CAAGCCAAAT GGCATCTTTA AGGGCTCCAC AGCTGAAAAT
     4201 GCAGAATACC TAAGGGTCGC GCCACAAAGC AGTGAATTTA TTGGAGCAcg ggtaccgcgg
     4261 gatccatctg gtggcggagg gagtggcgga ggtgggtcag gaggtggagg cATGGCAGAA
     4321 ATCGGTACTG GCTTTCCATT CGACCCCCAT TATGTGGAAG TCCTGGGCGA GCGCATGCAC
     4381 TACGTCGATG TTGGTCCGCG CGATGGCACC CCTGTGCTGT TCCTGCACGG TAACCCGACC
     4441 TCCTCCTACG TGTGGCGCAA CATCATCCCG CATGTTGCAC CGACCCATCG CTGCATTGCT
     4501 CCAGACCTGA TCGGTATGGG CAAATCCGAC AAACCAGACC TGGGTTATTT CTTCGACGAC
     4561 CACGTCCGCT TCATGGATGC CTTCATCGAA GCCCTGGGTC TGGAAGAGGT CGTCCTGGTC
     4621 ATTCACGACT GGGGCTCCGC TCTGGGTTTC CACTGGGCCA AGCGCAATCC AGAGCGCGTC
     4681 AAAGGTATTG CATTTATGGA GTTCATCCGC CCTATCCCGA CCTGGGACGA ATGGCCAGAA
     4741 TTTGCCCGCG AGACCTTCCA GGCCTTCCGC ACCACCGACG TCGGCCGCAA GCTGATCATC
     4801 GATCAGAACG TTTTTATCGA GGGTACGCTG CCGATGGGTG TCGTCCGCCC GCTGACTGAA
     4861 GTCGAGATGG ACCATTACCG CGAGCCGTTC CTGAATCCTG TTGACCGCGA GCCACTGTGG
     4921 CGCTTCCCAA ACGAGCTGCC AATCGCCGGT GAGCCAGCGA ACATCGTCGC GCTGGTCGAA
     4981 GAATACATGG ACTGGCTGCA CCAGTCCCCT GTCCCGAAGC TGCTGTTCTG GGGCACCCCA
     5041 GGCGTTCTGA TCCCACCGGC CGAAGCCGCT CGCCTGGCCA AAAGCCTGCC TAACTGCAAG
     5101 GCTGTGGACA TCGGCCCGGG TCTGAATCTG CTGCAAGAAG ACAACCCGGA CCTGATCGGC
     5161 AGCGAGATCG CGCGCTGGCT GTCGACGCTC GAGATTTCCG GCtaatgAGC GGCCGCGACT
     5221 CTAGATCATA ATCAGCCATA CCACATTTGT AGAGGTTTTA CTTGCTTTAA AAAACCTCCC
     5281 ACACCTCCCC CTGAACCTGA AACATAAAAT GAATGCAATT GTTGTTGTTA ACTTGTTTAT
     5341 TGCAGCTTAT AATGGTTACA AATAAAGCAA TAGCATCACA AATTTCACAA ATAAAGCATT
     5401 TTTTTCACTG CATTCTAGTT GTGGTTTGTC CAAACTCATC AATGTATCTT AAGGCGTAAA
     5461 TTGTAAGCGT TAATATTTTG TTAAAATTCG CGTTAAATTT TTGTTAAATC AGCTCATTTT
     5521 TTAACCAATA GGCCGAAATC GGCAAAATCC CTTATAAATC AAAAGAATAG ACCGAGATAG
     5581 GGTTGAGTGT TGTTCCAGTT TGGAACAAGA GTCCACTATT AAAGAACGTG GACTCCAACG
     5641 TCAAAGGNNN NNNNNNNNNN NNNNNNNNNN NNNNNNNNNN NNNNNNNNNN NNNNNNTNNN
     5701 NNNNNNNNNN NNNNNNNNNN NNNNNNNNNN NNNNNNNNNN NNNNNNNNNN NNNNNNNNNN
     5761 NNNNNNNNNN NNNNNNNNNN NNNNNNNNGN NNNNNNNNNN NNNNNNNNNN NNNNNNNNNN
     5821 NNNNNNNNNN NNNNNNNNNN NNNNNNNNNN NNNNNNNNNN NNNNNNNNNN NNNNNNNNNN
     5881 NNNNNNNNNN NNNNNNNNNN NNNNNNNNNN NNNCAGGTGG CACTTTTCGG GGAAATGTGC
     5941 GCGGAACCCC TATTTGTTTA TTTTTCTAAA TACATTCAAA TATGTATCCG CTCATGAGAC
     6001 AATAACCCTG ATAAATGCTT CAATAATATT GAAAAAGGAA GAGTCCTGAG GCGGAAAGAA
     6061 CCAGCTGTGG AATGTGTGTC AGTTAGGGTG TGGAAAGTCC CCAGGCTCCC CAGCAGGCAG
     6121 AAGTATGCAA AGCATGCATC TCAATTAGTC AGCAACCAGG TGTGGAAAGT CCCCAGGCTC
     6181 CCCAGCAGGC AGAAGTATGC AAAGCATGCA TCTCAATTAG TCAGCAACCA TAGTCCCGCC
     6241 CCTAACTCCG CCCATCCCGC CCCTAACTCC GCCCAGTTCC GCCCATTCTC CGCCCCATGG
     6301 CTGACTAATT TTTTTTATTT ATGCAGAGGC CGAGGCCGCC TCGGCCTCTG AGCTATTCCA
     6361 GAAGTAGTGA GGAGGCTTTT TTGGAGGCCT AGGCTTTTGC AAAGATCGAT CAAGAGACAG
     6421 GATGAGGATC GTTTCGCATG ATTGAACAAG ATGGATTGCA CGCAGGTTCT CCGGCCGCTT
     6481 GGGTGGAGAG GCTATTCGGC TATGACTGGG CACAACAGAC AATCGGCTGC TCTGATGCCG
     6541 CCGTGTTCCG GCTGTCAGCG CAGGGGCGCC CGGTTCTTTT TGTCAAGACC GACCTGTCCG
     6601 GTGCCCTGAA TGAACTGCAA GACGAGGCAG CGCGGCTATC GTGGCTGGCC ACGACGGGCG
     6661 TTCCTTGCGC AGCTGTGCTC GACGTTGTCA CTGAAGCGGG AAGGGACTGG CTGCTATTGG
     6721 GCGAAGTGCC GGGGCAGGAT CTCCTGTCAT CTCACCTTGC TCCTGCCGAG AAAGTATCCA
     6781 TCATGGCTGA TGCAATGCGG CGGCTGCATA CGCTTGATCC GGCTACCTGC CCATTCGACC
     6841 ACCAAGCGAA ACATCGCATC GAGCGAGCAC GTACTCGGAT GGAAGCCGGT CTTGTCGATC
     6901 AGGATGATCT GGACGAAGAG CATCAGGGGC TCGCGCCAGC CGAACTGTTC GCCAGGCTCA
     6961 AGGCGAGCAT GCCCGACGGC GAGGATCTCG TCGTGACCCA TGGCGATGCC TGCTTGCCGA
     7021 ATATCATGGT GGAAAATGGC CGCTTTTCTG GATTCATCGA CTGTGGCCGG CTGGGTGTGG
     7081 CGGACCGCTA TCAGGACATA GCGTTGGCTA CCCGTGATAT TGCTGAAGAG CTTGGCGGCG
     7141 AATGGGCTGA CCGCTTCCTC GTGCTTTACG GTATCGCCGC TCCCGATTCG CAGCGCATCG
     7201 CCTTCTATCG CCTTCTTGAC GAGTTCTTCT GAGCGGGACT CTGGGGTTCG AAATGACCGA
     7261 CCAAGCGACG CCCAACCTGC CATCACGAGA TTTCGATTCC ACCGCCGCCT TCTATGAAAG
     7321 GTTGGGCTTC GGAATCGTTT TCCGGGACGC CGGCTGGATG ATCCTCCAGC GCGGGGATCT
     7381 CATGCTGGAG TTCTTCGCCC ACCCTAGGGG GAGGCTAACT GAAACACGGA AGGAGACAAT
     7441 ACCGGAAGGA ACCCGCGCTA TGACGGCAAT AAAAAGACAG AATAAAACGC ACGGTGTTGG
     7501 GTCGTTTGTT CATAAACGCG GGGTTCGGTC CCAGGGCTGG CACTCTGTCG ATACCCCACC
     7561 GAGACCCCAT TGGGGCCAAT ACGCCCGCGT TTCTTCCTTT TCCCCACCCC ACCCCCCAAG
     7621 TTCGGGTGAA GGCCCAGGGC TCGCAGCCAA CGTCGGGGCG GCAGGCCCTG CCATAGCCTC
     7681 AGGTTACTCA TATATACTTT AGATTGATTT AAAACTTCAT TTTTAATTTA AAAGGATCTA
     7741 GGTGAAGATC CTTTTTGATA ATCTCATGAC CAAAATCCCT TAACGTGAGT TTTCGTTCCA
     7801 CTGAGCGTCA GACCCCGTAG AAAAGATCAA AGGATCTTCT TGAGATCCTT TTTTTCTGCG
     7861 CGTAATCTGC TGCTTGCAAA CAAAAAAACC ACCGCTACCA GCGGTGGTTT GTTTGCCGGA
     7921 TCAAGAGCTA CCAACTCTTT TTCCGAAGGT AACTGGCTTC AGCAGAGCGC AGATACCAAA
     7981 TACTGTCCTT CTAGTGTAGC CGTAGTTAGG CCACCACTTC AAGAACTCTG TAGCACCGCC
     8041 TACATACCTC GCTCTGCTAA TCCTGTTACC AGTGGCTGCT GCCAGTGGCG ATAAGTCGTG
     8101 TCTTACCGGG TTGGACTCAA GACGATAGTT ACCGGATAAG GCGCAGCGGT CGGGCTGAAC
     8161 GGGGGGTTCG TGCACACAGC CCAGCTTGGA GCGAACGACC TACACCGAAC TGAGATACCT
     8221 ACAGCGTGAG CTATGAGAAA GCGCCACGCT TCCCGAAGGG AGAAAGGCGG ACAGGTATCC
     8281 GGTAAGCGGC AGGGTCGGAA CAGGAGAGCG CACGAGGGAG CTTCCAGGGG GAAACGCCTG
     8341 GTATCTTTAT AGTCCTGTCG GGTTTCGCCA CCTCTGACTT GAGCGTCGAT TTTTGTGATG
     8401 CTCGTCAGGG GGGCGGAGCC TATGGAAAAA CGCCAGCAAC GCGGCCTTTT TACGGTTCCT
     8461 GGCCTTTTGC TGGCCTTTTG CTCACATGTT CTTTCCTGCG TTATCCCCTG ATTCTGTGGA
     8521 TAACCGTATT ACCGCCATGC AT   
//
