# Supplementary material for: A nano-liquid hub integrating growth and immune-evasion signaling to promote cell survival
Source: bioRxiv preprint, doi:10.1101/2021.12.30.474523, version 5 (2026-03-18)
Supplement: Supplementary data S1 [file 474523_file08.zip › DataS1_DNAfiles/069_pEGFPN1-PLCg1-SGx3-Halo7.gb]

LOCUS       pEGFPN1_PLCg1_SG        8810 bp ds-DNA     linear       15-SEP-2020
DEFINITION  .
ACCESSION   
VERSION     
SOURCE      .
  ORGANISM  .
COMMENT     
COMMENT     
COMMENT     ApEinfo:methylated:1
FEATURES             Location/Qualifiers
     misc_feature    4538..4582
                     /label=SGX3
                     /ApEinfo_fwdcolor=#98fcff
                     /ApEinfo_revcolor=#98fcff
                     /ApEinfo_graphicformat=arrow_data {{0 1 2 0 0 -1} {} 0}
                     width 5 offset 0
     misc_feature    662..4531
                     /label=rat, PLC gamma 1 (NM_013187.1)
                     /ApEinfo_fwdcolor=#ffa3b6
                     /ApEinfo_revcolor=#ffa3b6
                     /ApEinfo_graphicformat=arrow_data {{0 1 2 0 0 -1} {} 0}
                     width 5 offset 0
     misc_feature    4583..5476
                     /label=Halo7
                     /ApEinfo_fwdcolor=#9cff95
                     /ApEinfo_revcolor=#9cff95
                     /ApEinfo_graphicformat=arrow_data {{0 1 2 0 0 -1} {} 0}
                     width 5 offset 0
     misc_feature    591..650
                     /label=MCS
                     /ApEinfo_fwdcolor=#ffff66
                     /ApEinfo_revcolor=#ffff66
                     /ApEinfo_graphicformat=arrow_data {{0 1 2 0 0 -1} {} 0}
                     width 5 offset 0
     misc_feature    1..588
                     /label=CMV immediate early promoter
                     /ApEinfo_fwdcolor=#0f7ffe
                     /ApEinfo_revcolor=green
                     /ApEinfo_graphicformat=arrow_data {{0 1 2 0 0 -1} {} 0}
                     width 5 offset 0
     misc_feature    8085..8727
                     /label=pUC plasmid replication origin
                     /ApEinfo_fwdcolor=cyan
                     /ApEinfo_revcolor=green
                     /ApEinfo_graphicformat=arrow_data {{0 1 2 0 0 -1} {} 0}
                     width 5 offset 0
     misc_feature    5726..6181
                     /label=f1 single-strand DNA origin
                     /ApEinfo_fwdcolor=cyan
                     /ApEinfo_revcolor=green
                     /ApEinfo_graphicformat=arrow_data {{0 1 2 0 0 -1} {} 0}
                     width 5 offset 0
     misc_feature    7736..7754
                     /label=HSV thymidine kinase polyadenylation signal
                     /ApEinfo_fwdcolor=cyan
                     /ApEinfo_revcolor=green
                     /ApEinfo_graphicformat=arrow_data {{0 1 2 0 0 -1} {} 0}
                     width 5 offset 0
     misc_feature    5629..5663
                     /label=SV40 early mRNA polyadenylation signal
                     /ApEinfo_fwdcolor=#fc8008
                     /ApEinfo_revcolor=green
                     /ApEinfo_graphicformat=arrow_data {{0 1 2 0 0 -1} {} 0}
                     width 5 offset 0
     misc_feature    6706..7500
                     /label=Kanamycin/neomycin resistance gene
                     /ApEinfo_fwdcolor=#fc6665
                     /ApEinfo_revcolor=green
                     /ApEinfo_graphicformat=arrow_data {{0 1 2 0 0 -1} {} 0}
                     width 5 offset 0
     misc_feature    6243..6271
                     /label=Bacterial promoterfor expression of KanR gene
                     /ApEinfo_fwdcolor=#6666fe
                     /ApEinfo_revcolor=green
                     /ApEinfo_graphicformat=arrow_data {{0 1 2 0 0 -1} {} 0}
                     width 5 offset 0
     misc_feature    6355..6584
                     /label=SV40 early promoter
                     /ApEinfo_fwdcolor=#7ffe07
                     /ApEinfo_revcolor=green
                     /ApEinfo_graphicformat=arrow_data {{0 1 2 0 0 -1} {} 0}
                     width 5 offset 0
     misc_feature    6522..6657
                     /label=SV40 origin of replication
                     /ApEinfo_fwdcolor=#cc66fe
                     /ApEinfo_revcolor=green
                     /ApEinfo_graphicformat=arrow_data {{0 1 2 0 0 -1} {} 0}
                     width 5 offset 0
     misc_feature    1102..1102
                     /label=silent mutation, G441C (A147A)
                     /ApEinfo_fwdcolor=#0f7ffe
                     /ApEinfo_revcolor=green
                     /ApEinfo_graphicformat=arrow_data {{0 1 2 0 0 -1} {} 0}
                     width 5 offset 0
ORIGIN
        1 TAGTTATTAA TAGTAATCAA TTACGGGGTC ATTAGTTCAT AGCCCATATA TGGAGTTCCG
       61 CGTTACATAA CTTACGGTAA ATGGCCCGCC TGGCTGACCG CCCAACGACC CCCGCCCATT
      121 GACGTCAATA ATGACGTATG TTCCCATAGT AACGCCAATA GGGACTTTCC ATTGACGTCA
      181 ATGGGTGGAG TATTTACGGT AAACTGCCCA CTTGGCAGTA CATCAAGTGT ATCATATGCC
      241 AAGTACGCCC CCTATTGACG TCAATGACGG TAAATGGCCC GCCTGGCATT ATGCCCAGTA
      301 CATGACCTTA TGGGACTTTC CTACTTGGCA GTACATCTAC GTATTAGTCA TCGCTATTAC
      361 CATGGTGATG CGGTTTTGGC AGTACATCAA TGGGCGTGGA TAGCGGTTTG ACTCACGGGG
      421 ATTTCCAAGT CTCCACCCCA TTGACGTCAA TGGGAGTTTG TTTTGGCACC AAAATCAACG
      481 GGACTTTCCA AAATGTCGTA ACAACTCCGC CCCATTGACG CAAATGGGCG GTAGGCGTGT
      541 ACGGTGGGAG GTCTATATAA GCAGAGCTGG TTTAGTGAAC CGTCAGATCC GCTAGCGCTA
      601 CCGGACTCAG ATCTCGAGCT CAAGCTTCGA ATTCTGCAGT CGACGGTACC GGCGCGCCAG
      661 CATGGCGGGC GTCGGGACCC CCTGCGCCAA CGGCTGCGGG CCCAGCGCGC CCTCCGAAGC
      721 GGAGGTGCTG CACCTCTGCC GCAGCCTCGA GGTGGGCACC GTCATGACTT TGTTCTACTC
      781 CAAGAAGTCG CAGCGGCCAG AACGGAAGAC CTTCCAGGTC AAGTTGGAGA CGCGCCAGAT
      841 CACATGGAGC CGCGGTGCGG ACAAAATCGA GGGGTCCATC GATATCCGAG AAATCAAGGA
      901 GATCCGCCCA GGGAAGACTT CCCGGGACTT TGACCGCTAC CAAGAAGACC CTGCCTTCCG
      961 GCCAGATCAG TCACACTGTT TTGTCATCCT CTATGGAATG GAATTCCGCC TGAAGACCCT
     1021 GAGCCTGCAA GCCACATCTG AGGATGAAGT GAACATGTGG ATCAAGGGCT TAACTTGGCT
     1081 CATGGAAGAT ACGCTGCAGG CCGCCACACC CCTGCAAATT GAGAGATGGC TCCGGAAGCA
     1141 GTTCTACTCA GTGGATCGTA ACCGAGAGGA TCGTATATCA GCCAAGGACC TGAAGAACAT
     1201 GCTGTCACAG GTCAACTACC GGGTCCCCAA CATGCGCTTC CTCCGAGAGC GGCTGACGGA
     1261 CTTTGAACAG CGCAGCGGGG ACATCACCTA TGGGCAGTTT GCTCAGCTTT ACCGCAGCCT
     1321 CATGTACAGC GCCCAGAAGA CGATGGACCT TCCGTTCTTG GAAACCAACA CTTTGAGGAC
     1381 TGGAGAGCGG CCAGAGCTTT GCCAGGTGTC CCTTTCTGAG TTCCAGCAGT TCCTTCTTGA
     1441 GTACCAGGGG GAGCTGTGGG CTGTCGACCG GCTTCAGGTG CAGGAATTTA TGCTCAGCTT
     1501 CCTTCGAGAC CCCTTGCGAG AGATTGAGGA GCCATACTTC TTCTTGGATG AGCTTGTCAC
     1561 CTTTCTGTTC TCCAAAGAGA ACAGTGTGTG GAACTCACAG CTGGATGCCG TGTGCCCAGA
     1621 AACCATGAAC AACCCACTGT CTCACTATTG GATCTCTTCC TCGCATAATA CGTATCTGAC
     1681 TGGGGACCAG TTCTCCAGCG AGTCCTCCCT GGAAGCCTAC GCTCGCTGCC TGAGGATGGG
     1741 CTGTCGCTGC ATCGAGTTGG ACTGCTGGGA TGGGCCAGAT GGGATGCCAG TCATTTACCA
     1801 TGGGCACACC CTCACCACCA AGATTAAGTT CTCAGATGTC CTGCACACCA TCAAGGAGCA
     1861 CGCGTTCGTA GCCTCAGAGT ACCCTGTCAT CCTGTCCATC GAGGACCACT GCAGCATTGC
     1921 CCAGCAGAGG AACATGGCCC AGCACTTCAG GAAGGTGCTC GGTGACACGC TCCTCACCAA
     1981 GCCCGTGGAC ATTGCCGCTG ATGGGCTCCC TTCTCCCAAC CAGCTCAAGA GGAAGATCCT
     2041 GATTAAGCAT AAGAAGCTGG CTGAGGGCAG TGCCTATGAG GAGGTGCCTA CCTCTGTGAT
     2101 GTACTCTGAG AATGACATCA GTAACTCCAT CAAGAATGGT ATCCTCTACT TGGAGGACCC
     2161 CGTGAATCAT GAGTGGTACC CCCACTACTT TGTTCTGACT AGCAGCAAGA TCTACTACTC
     2221 TGAGGAGACC AGCAGTGACC AGGGAAATGA GGATGAAGAG GAGCCGAAGG AGGCCAGTGG
     2281 CAGCACAGAG CTGCACTCGA GCGAGAAGTG GTTCCACGGG AAGCTCGGGG CTGGGCGCGA
     2341 CGGGCGGCAC ATTGCTGAGC GCCTGCTCAC CGAGTACTGC ATAGAGACTG GGGCTCCCGA
     2401 TGGCTCCTTC CTAGTGCGAG AAAGTGAGAC CTTCGTGGGG GACTACACGC TGTCTTTTTG
     2461 GCGGAATGGG AAAGTCCAGC ACTGCCGTAT CCACTCCCGG CAGGATGCTG GGACTCCTAA
     2521 GTTCTTCTTG ACAGATAACC TTGTCTTTGA CTCTCTCTAT GACCTCATCA CACATTATCA
     2581 GCAAGTGCCC CTGCGCTGCA ATGAGTTTGA GATGCGCCTT TCAGAGCCTG TTCCACAGAC
     2641 GAATGCCCAT GAGAGCAAAG AGTGGTACCA CGCAAGCCTG ACTAGAGCTC AGGCTGAACA
     2701 CATGCTGATG CGAGTACCCC GTGATGGGGC CTTCCTGGTG CGGAAGCGCA ACGAGCCCAA
     2761 CTCCTATGCC ATCTCTTTCC GGGCTGAGGG AAAGATCAAG CACTGCCGAG TACAGCAGGA
     2821 AGGCCAGACT GTGATGCTGG GGAACTCTGA GTTTGACAGC CTGGTCGACC TCATCAGCTA
     2881 CTATGAGAAG CATCCCCTGT ACCGCAAAAT GAAACTGCGC TACCCCATCA ACGAGGAGGC
     2941 GCTGGAGAAG ATTGGGACAG CTGAACCCGA TTATGGGGCA CTGTATGAGG GCCGCAACCC
     3001 TGGTTTCTAT GTGGAGGCCA ACCCTATGCC AACTTTCAAG TGTGCAGTAA AAGCTCTCTT
     3061 CGACTACAAG GCCCAGAGAG AGGATGAGCT GACTTTTACC AAGAGCGCCA TCATCCAGAA
     3121 TGTGGAAAAG CAAGATGGTG GCTGGTGGCG TGGGGACTAT GGTGGGAAGA AGCAGCTGTG
     3181 GTTCCCCTCA AACTATGTGG AAGAGATGAT CAATCCAGCA ATCCTAGAGC CGGAGAGGGA
     3241 GCATCTGGAT GAGAACAGCC CACTGGGGGA CTTGCTGCGA GGGGTCTTAG ATGTGCCAGC
     3301 CTGCCAGATC GCCATTCGTC CTGAGGGCAA AAACAACCGG CTCTTCGTCT TCTCCATCAG
     3361 CATGCCGTCA GTGGCTCAGT GGTCCCTAGA CGTTGCCGCT GACTCACAGG AGGAGTTGCA
     3421 GGACTGGGTG AAAAAGATCC GTGAAGTTGC CCAGACTGCA GATGCCAGGC TTACTGAGGG
     3481 GAAGATGATG GAGAGGAGGA AGAAGATCGC CTTGGAGCTC TCCGAGCTCG TGGTCTACTG
     3541 CCGGCCTGTT CCCTTTGACG AAGAGAAGAT TGGCACAGAA CGCGCTTGTT ACCGGGACAT
     3601 GTCCTCCTTT CCGGAAACCA AGGCTGAGAA GTATGTGAAC AAGGCCAAAG GCAAGAAGTT
     3661 CCTCCAGTAC AACCGGCTGC AGCTCTCTCG CATCTACCCT AAGGGTCAGA GGCTGGACTC
     3721 CTCCAATTAT GACCCTCTGC CCATGTGGAT CTGTGGCAGC CAGCTTGTAG CTCTCAATTT
     3781 TCAGACCCCA GACAAGCCTA TGCAGATGAA CCAGGCCCTC TTCATGGCTG GTGGACACTG
     3841 TGGCTATGTG CTGCAGCCAA GCACCATGAG AGATGAAGCC TTTGACCCCT TTGATAAGAG
     3901 CAGTCTCCGA GGTCTGGAGC CCTGTGTCAT TTGCATTGAG GTGCTGGGGG CCAGGCATCT
     3961 GCCGAAGAAT GGCCGGGGTA TTGTGTGTCC TTTCGTGGAG ATTGAAGTGG CTGGGGCAGA
     4021 GTACGACAGC ACCAAGCAGA AGACAGAGTT TGTAGTGGAC AATGGACTGA ACCCTGTGTG
     4081 GCCTGCAAAG CCCTTCCACT TCCAGATCAG TAACCCAGAG TTTGCCTTTC TGCGCTTTGT
     4141 GGTGTATGAG GAAGACATGT TTAGTGACCA GAACTTCTTG GCTCAGGCTA CTTTCCCAGT
     4201 AAAAGGCCTG AAGACAGGAT ACAGAGCAGT GCCTTTGAAG AACAACTACA GTGAAGACCT
     4261 GGAGTTGGCC TCCCTGCTCA TCAAGATTGA CATTTTCCCT GCTAAGGAGA ATGGTGACCT
     4321 CAGCCCTTTC AGTGGTACAT CCCTAAGGGA ACGGGCCTCA GATGCCTCCA GCCAGCTGTT
     4381 CCATGTCCGG GCCCGGGAAG GGTCCTTTGA AGCCAGATAC CAGCAGCCAT TTGAAGACTT
     4441 CCGCATCTCG CAGGAGCATC TCGCAGACCA TTTTGACAGT CGGGAACGAA GGGCCCCAAG
     4501 AAGGACTCGG GTCAATGGAG ACAACCGCCT CACTAGTTCT GGTGGCGGAG GGAGTGGCGG
     4561 AGGTGGGTCA GGAGGTGGAG GCATGGCAGA AATCGGTACT GGCTTTCCAT TCGACCCCCA
     4621 TTATGTGGAA GTCCTGGGCG AGCGCATGCA CTACGTCGAT GTTGGTCCGC GCGATGGCAC
     4681 CCCTGTGCTG TTCCTGCACG GTAACCCGAC CTCCTCCTAC GTGTGGCGCA ACATCATCCC
     4741 GCATGTTGCA CCGACCCATC GCTGCATTGC TCCAGACCTG ATCGGTATGG GCAAATCCGA
     4801 CAAACCAGAC CTGGGTTATT TCTTCGACGA CCACGTCCGC TTCATGGATG CCTTCATCGA
     4861 AGCCCTGGGT CTGGAAGAGG TCGTCCTGGT CATTCACGAC TGGGGCTCCG CTCTGGGTTT
     4921 CCACTGGGCC AAGCGCAATC CAGAGCGCGT CAAAGGTATT GCATTTATGG AGTTCATCCG
     4981 CCCTATCCCG ACCTGGGACG AATGGCCAGA ATTTGCCCGC GAGACCTTCC AGGCCTTCCG
     5041 CACCACCGAC GTCGGCCGCA AGCTGATCAT CGATCAGAAC GTTTTTATCG AGGGTACGCT
     5101 GCCGATGGGT GTCGTCCGCC CGCTGACTGA AGTCGAGATG GACCATTACC GCGAGCCGTT
     5161 CCTGAATCCT GTTGACCGCG AGCCACTGTG GCGCTTCCCA AACGAGCTGC CAATCGCCGG
     5221 TGAGCCAGCG AACATCGTCG CGCTGGTCGA AGAATACATG GACTGGCTGC ACCAGTCCCC
     5281 TGTCCCGAAG CTGCTGTTCT GGGGCACCCC AGGCGTTCTG ATCCCACCGG CCGAAGCCGC
     5341 TCGCCTGGCC AAAAGCCTGC CTAACTGCAA GGCTGTGGAC ATCGGCCCGG GTCTGAATCT
     5401 GCTGCAAGAA GACAACCCGG ACCTGATCGG CAGCGAGATC GCGCGCTGGC TGTCGACGCT
     5461 CGAGATTTCC GGCTAAGCGG CCGCGACTCT AGATCATAAT CAGCCATACC ACATTTGTAG
     5521 AGGTTTTACT TGCTTTAAAA AACCTCCCAC ACCTCCCCCT GAACCTGAAA CATAAAATGA
     5581 ATGCAATTGT TGTTGTTAAC TTGTTTATTG CAGCTTATAA TGGTTACAAA TAAAGCAATA
     5641 GCATCACAAA TTTCACAAAT AAAGCATTTT TTTCACTGCA TTCTAGTTGT GGTTTGTCCA
     5701 AACTCATCAA TGTATCTTAA GGCGTAAATT GTAAGCGTTA ATATTTTGTT AAAATTCGCG
     5761 TTAAATTTTT GTTAAATCAG CTCATTTTTT AACCAATAGG CCGAAATCGG CAAAATCCCT
     5821 TATAAATCAA AAGAATAGAC CGAGATAGGG TTGAGTGTTG TTCCAGTTTG GAACAAGAGT
     5881 CCACTATTAA AGAACGTGGA CTCCAACGTC AAAGGNNNNN NNNNNNNNNN NNNNNNNNNN
     5941 NNNNNNNNNN NNNNNNNNNN NNNNTNNNNN NNNNNNNNNN NNNNNNNNNN NNNNNNNNNN
     6001 NNNNNNNNNN NNNNNNNNNN NNNNNNNNNN NNNNNNNNNN NNNNNNNNNN NNNNNNGNNN
     6061 NNNNNNNNNN NNNNNNNNNN NNNNNNNNNN NNNNNNNNNN NNNNNNNNNN NNNNNNNNNN
     6121 NNNNNNNNNN NNNNNNNNNN NNNNNNNNNN NNNNNNNNNN NNNNNNNNNN NNNNNNNNNN
     6181 NCAGGTGGCA CTTTTCGGGG AAATGTGCGC GGAACCCCTA TTTGTTTATT TTTCTAAATA
     6241 CATTCAAATA TGTATCCGCT CATGAGACAA TAACCCTGAT AAATGCTTCA ATAATATTGA
     6301 AAAAGGAAGA GTCCTGAGGC GGAAAGAACC AGCTGTGGAA TGTGTGTCAG TTAGGGTGTG
     6361 GAAAGTCCCC AGGCTCCCCA GCAGGCAGAA GTATGCAAAG CATGCATCTC AATTAGTCAG
     6421 CAACCAGGTG TGGAAAGTCC CCAGGCTCCC CAGCAGGCAG AAGTATGCAA AGCATGCATC
     6481 TCAATTAGTC AGCAACCATA GTCCCGCCCC TAACTCCGCC CATCCCGCCC CTAACTCCGC
     6541 CCAGTTCCGC CCATTCTCCG CCCCATGGCT GACTAATTTT TTTTATTTAT GCAGAGGCCG
     6601 AGGCCGCCTC GGCCTCTGAG CTATTCCAGA AGTAGTGAGG AGGCTTTTTT GGAGGCCTAG
     6661 GCTTTTGCAA AGATCGATCA AGAGACAGGA TGAGGATCGT TTCGCATGAT TGAACAAGAT
     6721 GGATTGCACG CAGGTTCTCC GGCCGCTTGG GTGGAGAGGC TATTCGGCTA TGACTGGGCA
     6781 CAACAGACAA TCGGCTGCTC TGATGCCGCC GTGTTCCGGC TGTCAGCGCA GGGGCGCCCG
     6841 GTTCTTTTTG TCAAGACCGA CCTGTCCGGT GCCCTGAATG AACTGCAAGA CGAGGCAGCG
     6901 CGGCTATCGT GGCTGGCCAC GACGGGCGTT CCTTGCGCAG CTGTGCTCGA CGTTGTCACT
     6961 GAAGCGGGAA GGGACTGGCT GCTATTGGGC GAAGTGCCGG GGCAGGATCT CCTGTCATCT
     7021 CACCTTGCTC CTGCCGAGAA AGTATCCATC ATGGCTGATG CAATGCGGCG GCTGCATACG
     7081 CTTGATCCGG CTACCTGCCC ATTCGACCAC CAAGCGAAAC ATCGCATCGA GCGAGCACGT
     7141 ACTCGGATGG AAGCCGGTCT TGTCGATCAG GATGATCTGG ACGAAGAGCA TCAGGGGCTC
     7201 GCGCCAGCCG AACTGTTCGC CAGGCTCAAG GCGAGCATGC CCGACGGCGA GGATCTCGTC
     7261 GTGACCCATG GCGATGCCTG CTTGCCGAAT ATCATGGTGG AAAATGGCCG CTTTTCTGGA
     7321 TTCATCGACT GTGGCCGGCT GGGTGTGGCG GACCGCTATC AGGACATAGC GTTGGCTACC
     7381 CGTGATATTG CTGAAGAGCT TGGCGGCGAA TGGGCTGACC GCTTCCTCGT GCTTTACGGT
     7441 ATCGCCGCTC CCGATTCGCA GCGCATCGCC TTCTATCGCC TTCTTGACGA GTTCTTCTGA
     7501 GCGGGACTCT GGGGTTCGAA ATGACCGACC AAGCGACGCC CAACCTGCCA TCACGAGATT
     7561 TCGATTCCAC CGCCGCCTTC TATGAAAGGT TGGGCTTCGG AATCGTTTTC CGGGACGCCG
     7621 GCTGGATGAT CCTCCAGCGC GGGGATCTCA TGCTGGAGTT CTTCGCCCAC CCTAGGGGGA
     7681 GGCTAACTGA AACACGGAAG GAGACAATAC CGGAAGGAAC CCGCGCTATG ACGGCAATAA
     7741 AAAGACAGAA TAAAACGCAC GGTGTTGGGT CGTTTGTTCA TAAACGCGGG GTTCGGTCCC
     7801 AGGGCTGGCA CTCTGTCGAT ACCCCACCGA GACCCCATTG GGGCCAATAC GCCCGCGTTT
     7861 CTTCCTTTTC CCCACCCCAC CCCCCAAGTT CGGGTGAAGG CCCAGGGCTC GCAGCCAACG
     7921 TCGGGGCGGC AGGCCCTGCC ATAGCCTCAG GTTACTCATA TATACTTTAG ATTGATTTAA
     7981 AACTTCATTT TTAATTTAAA AGGATCTAGG TGAAGATCCT TTTTGATAAT CTCATGACCA
     8041 AAATCCCTTA ACGTGAGTTT TCGTTCCACT GAGCGTCAGA CCCCGTAGAA AAGATCAAAG
     8101 GATCTTCTTG AGATCCTTTT TTTCTGCGCG TAATCTGCTG CTTGCAAACA AAAAAACCAC
     8161 CGCTACCAGC GGTGGTTTGT TTGCCGGATC AAGAGCTACC AACTCTTTTT CCGAAGGTAA
     8221 CTGGCTTCAG CAGAGCGCAG ATACCAAATA CTGTCCTTCT AGTGTAGCCG TAGTTAGGCC
     8281 ACCACTTCAA GAACTCTGTA GCACCGCCTA CATACCTCGC TCTGCTAATC CTGTTACCAG
     8341 TGGCTGCTGC CAGTGGCGAT AAGTCGTGTC TTACCGGGTT GGACTCAAGA CGATAGTTAC
     8401 CGGATAAGGC GCAGCGGTCG GGCTGAACGG GGGGTTCGTG CACACAGCCC AGCTTGGAGC
     8461 GAACGACCTA CACCGAACTG AGATACCTAC AGCGTGAGCT ATGAGAAAGC GCCACGCTTC
     8521 CCGAAGGGAG AAAGGCGGAC AGGTATCCGG TAAGCGGCAG GGTCGGAACA GGAGAGCGCA
     8581 CGAGGGAGCT TCCAGGGGGA AACGCCTGGT ATCTTTATAG TCCTGTCGGG TTTCGCCACC
     8641 TCTGACTTGA GCGTCGATTT TTGTGATGCT CGTCAGGGGG GCGGAGCCTA TGGAAAAACG
     8701 CCAGCAACGC GGCCTTTTTA CGGTTCCTGG CCTTTTGCTG GCCTTTTGCT CACATGTTCT
     8761 TTCCTGCGTT ATCCCCTGAT TCTGTGGATA ACCGTATTAC CGCCATGCAT 
//
