# Supplementary material for: A nano-liquid hub integrating growth and immune-evasion signaling to promote cell survival
Source: bioRxiv preprint, doi:10.1101/2021.12.30.474523, version 5 (2026-03-18)
Supplement: Supplementary data S1 [file 474523_file08.zip › DataS1_DNAfiles/070_pEGFPN1-Lyn-SGx3-Halo7.gb]

LOCUS       pEGFPN1_Lyn_SGX3        6476 bp ds-DNA     linear       13-AUG-2020
DEFINITION  .
ACCESSION   
VERSION     
SOURCE      .
  ORGANISM  .
COMMENT     
COMMENT     
COMMENT     ApEinfo:methylated:1
FEATURES             Location/Qualifiers
     misc_feature    2204..2248
                     /label=SGX3
                     /ApEinfo_fwdcolor=#98fcff
                     /ApEinfo_revcolor=#98fcff
                     /ApEinfo_graphicformat=arrow_data {{0 1 2 0 0 -1} {} 0}
                     width 5 offset 0
     misc_feature    662..2197
                     /label=Rat Lyn (NM_030857.2)
                     /ApEinfo_fwdcolor=#ffa3b6
                     /ApEinfo_revcolor=#ffa3b6
                     /ApEinfo_graphicformat=arrow_data {{0 1 2 0 0 -1} {} 0}
                     width 5 offset 0
     misc_feature    2249..3142
                     /label=Halo7
                     /ApEinfo_fwdcolor=#9cff95
                     /ApEinfo_revcolor=#9cff95
                     /ApEinfo_graphicformat=arrow_data {{0 1 2 0 0 -1} {} 0}
                     width 5 offset 0
     misc_feature    2053..2053
                     /label=silent mutation, A1392C (R644R)
                     /ApEinfo_fwdcolor=#0064ff
                     /ApEinfo_revcolor=green
                     /ApEinfo_graphicformat=arrow_data {{0 1 2 0 0 -1} {} 0}
                     width 5 offset 0
     misc_feature    591..650
                     /label=MCS
                     /ApEinfo_fwdcolor=#ffff66
                     /ApEinfo_revcolor=#ffff66
                     /ApEinfo_graphicformat=arrow_data {{0 1 2 0 0 -1} {} 0}
                     width 5 offset 0
     misc_feature    1..588
                     /label=CMV immediate early promoter
                     /ApEinfo_fwdcolor=#0f7ffe
                     /ApEinfo_revcolor=green
                     /ApEinfo_graphicformat=arrow_data {{0 1 2 0 0 -1} {} 0}
                     width 5 offset 0
     misc_feature    5751..6393
                     /label=pUC plasmid replication origin
                     /ApEinfo_fwdcolor=cyan
                     /ApEinfo_revcolor=green
                     /ApEinfo_graphicformat=arrow_data {{0 1 2 0 0 -1} {} 0}
                     width 5 offset 0
     misc_feature    3392..3847
                     /label=f1 single-strand DNA origin
                     /ApEinfo_fwdcolor=cyan
                     /ApEinfo_revcolor=green
                     /ApEinfo_graphicformat=arrow_data {{0 1 2 0 0 -1} {} 0}
                     width 5 offset 0
     misc_feature    5402..5420
                     /label=HSV thymidine kinase polyadenylation signal
                     /ApEinfo_fwdcolor=cyan
                     /ApEinfo_revcolor=green
                     /ApEinfo_graphicformat=arrow_data {{0 1 2 0 0 -1} {} 0}
                     width 5 offset 0
     misc_feature    3295..3329
                     /label=SV40 early mRNA polyadenylation signal
                     /ApEinfo_fwdcolor=#fc8008
                     /ApEinfo_revcolor=green
                     /ApEinfo_graphicformat=arrow_data {{0 1 2 0 0 -1} {} 0}
                     width 5 offset 0
     misc_feature    4372..5166
                     /label=Kanamycin/neomycin resistance gene
                     /ApEinfo_fwdcolor=#fc6665
                     /ApEinfo_revcolor=green
                     /ApEinfo_graphicformat=arrow_data {{0 1 2 0 0 -1} {} 0}
                     width 5 offset 0
     misc_feature    3909..3937
                     /label=Bacterial promoterfor expression of KanR gene
                     /ApEinfo_fwdcolor=#6666fe
                     /ApEinfo_revcolor=green
                     /ApEinfo_graphicformat=arrow_data {{0 1 2 0 0 -1} {} 0}
                     width 5 offset 0
     misc_feature    4021..4250
                     /label=SV40 early promoter
                     /ApEinfo_fwdcolor=#7ffe07
                     /ApEinfo_revcolor=green
                     /ApEinfo_graphicformat=arrow_data {{0 1 2 0 0 -1} {} 0}
                     width 5 offset 0
     misc_feature    4188..4323
                     /label=SV40 origin of replication
                     /ApEinfo_fwdcolor=#cc66fe
                     /ApEinfo_revcolor=green
                     /ApEinfo_graphicformat=arrow_data {{0 1 2 0 0 -1} {} 0}
                     width 5 offset 0
     misc_feature    1582..1582
                     /label=silent mutation, C921T (A307A) 
                     /ApEinfo_fwdcolor=#0f7ffe
                     /ApEinfo_revcolor=green
                     /ApEinfo_graphicformat=arrow_data {{0 1 2 0 0 -1} {} 0}
                     width 5 offset 0
ORIGIN
        1 TAGTTATTAA TAGTAATCAA TTACGGGGTC ATTAGTTCAT AGCCCATATA TGGAGTTCCG
       61 CGTTACATAA CTTACGGTAA ATGGCCCGCC TGGCTGACCG CCCAACGACC CCCGCCCATT
      121 GACGTCAATA ATGACGTATG TTCCCATAGT AACGCCAATA GGGACTTTCC ATTGACGTCA
      181 ATGGGTGGAG TATTTACGGT AAACTGCCCA CTTGGCAGTA CATCAAGTGT ATCATATGCC
      241 AAGTACGCCC CCTATTGACG TCAATGACGG TAAATGGCCC GCCTGGCATT ATGCCCAGTA
      301 CATGACCTTA TGGGACTTTC CTACTTGGCA GTACATCTAC GTATTAGTCA TCGCTATTAC
      361 CATGGTGATG CGGTTTTGGC AGTACATCAA TGGGCGTGGA TAGCGGTTTG ACTCACGGGG
      421 ATTTCCAAGT CTCCACCCCA TTGACGTCAA TGGGAGTTTG TTTTGGCACC AAAATCAACG
      481 GGACTTTCCA AAATGTCGTA ACAACTCCGC CCCATTGACG CAAATGGGCG GTAGGCGTGT
      541 ACGGTGGGAG GTCTATATAA GCAGAGCTGG TTTAGTGAAC CGTCAGATCC GCTAGCGCTA
      601 CCGGACTCAG ATCTCGAGCT CAAGCTTCGA ATTCTGCAGT CGACGGTACC GGCGCGCCAG
      661 CATGGGATGT ATTAAATCAA AAAGGAAAGA CAATCTGAAT GACGATGGAG TAGATATGAA
      721 GACTCAACCA GTACGTAATA CTGACCGAAC TATTTATGTG AGAGATCCAA CGTCCAATAA
      781 ACAGCAAAGG CCAGTTCCTG AATCTCAACT TTTACCAGGA CAGAGATTTC AAGCAAAAGA
      841 TCCAGAGGAG CAAGGGGACA TTGTGGTGGC CTTGTATCCC TATGATGGCA TCCACCCAGA
      901 CGACTTGTCT TTCAAGAAAG GAGAAAAGAT GAAAGTTCTG GAAGAGCACG GGGAGTGGTG
      961 GAAAGCTAAG TCCCTTTCAT CAAAGAGAGA AGGCTTCATC CCCAGCAACT ACGTGGCCAA
     1021 GGTCAACACC TTAGAAACCG AAGAGTGGTT CTTCAAGGAC ATAACAAGGA AAGATGCAGA
     1081 ACGACAGCTT CTGGCACCAG GGAACAGTGC CGGGGCTTTC CTGATCAGAG AAAGTGAAAC
     1141 TTTAAAGGGA AGCTTCTCTC TTTCCGTCAG AGATTACGAC CCTATGCATG GCGACGTCAT
     1201 TAAGCACTAC AAAATCAGAA GCCTGGACAA TGGTGGTTAT TACATCTCTC CGAGGATCAC
     1261 TTTTCCCTGT ATCAGTGACA TGATTAAGCA TTACCAAAAG CAGTCTGATG GTCTATGCAG
     1321 AAGACTGGAG AAGGCATGCA TCAGTCCCAA ACCACAGAAG CCATGGGATA AAGATGCTTG
     1381 GGAGATCCCC CGGGAGTCCA TTAAGCTGGT GAAAAAACTC GGCGCAGGGC AGTTCGGGGA
     1441 AGTCTGGATG GGTTACTATA ACAACAGCAC AAAAGTGGCT GTAAAGACCC TCAAGCCTGG
     1501 CACCATGTCT GCTCAAGCAT TCCTGGAAGA GGCCAACCTC ATGAAGACCT TGCAGCATGA
     1561 CAAGCTAGTG CGGCTGTATG CTGTGGTCAC CAAGGAGGAG CCCATCTACA TCATTACCGA
     1621 GTTCATGGCC AAGGGTAGCT TGCTGGATTT CCTCAAGAGT GACGAAGGCA GCAAGGTTCT
     1681 GCTCCCGAAA CTCATTGACT TTTCAGCTCA GATTGCAGAA GGCATGGCGT ACATCGAGCG
     1741 GAAGAACTAC ATCCACCGCG ATCTGCGAGC TGCCAACGTG CTGGTCTCTG AGTCTCTCAT
     1801 GTGCAAGATT GCAGACTTTG GCCTCGCGAG AGTAATCGAA GATAATGAAT ACACAGCGAG
     1861 GGAAGGTGCC AAGTTCCCTA TCAAGTGGAC GGCTCCAGAG GCCATCAACT TCGGCTGCTT
     1921 CACTATCAAG TCTGACGTGT GGTCCTTCGG AATTCTCCTG TACGAGATCG TCACCTATGG
     1981 GAAGATTCCC TACCCAGGGA GAACTAACGC AGATGTGATG ACCGCACTGT CACAGGGGTA
     2041 CCGAATGCCA CGCATGGAGA ACTGTCCAGA TGAGCTCTAT GACATCATGA AAATGTGCTG
     2101 GAAGGAATCA GCAGAGGAGA GGCCAACCTT TGACTACTTA CAGAGTGTAC TGGATGACTT
     2161 CTACACTGCC ACGGAAGGGC AGTATCAGCA GCAGCCAACT AGTTCTGGTG GCGGAGGGAG
     2221 TGGCGGAGGT GGGTCAGGAG GTGGAGGCAT GGCAGAAATC GGTACTGGCT TTCCATTCGA
     2281 CCCCCATTAT GTGGAAGTCC TGGGCGAGCG CATGCACTAC GTCGATGTTG GTCCGCGCGA
     2341 TGGCACCCCT GTGCTGTTCC TGCACGGTAA CCCGACCTCC TCCTACGTGT GGCGCAACAT
     2401 CATCCCGCAT GTTGCACCGA CCCATCGCTG CATTGCTCCA GACCTGATCG GTATGGGCAA
     2461 ATCCGACAAA CCAGACCTGG GTTATTTCTT CGACGACCAC GTCCGCTTCA TGGATGCCTT
     2521 CATCGAAGCC CTGGGTCTGG AAGAGGTCGT CCTGGTCATT CACGACTGGG GCTCCGCTCT
     2581 GGGTTTCCAC TGGGCCAAGC GCAATCCAGA GCGCGTCAAA GGTATTGCAT TTATGGAGTT
     2641 CATCCGCCCT ATCCCGACCT GGGACGAATG GCCAGAATTT GCCCGCGAGA CCTTCCAGGC
     2701 CTTCCGCACC ACCGACGTCG GCCGCAAGCT GATCATCGAT CAGAACGTTT TTATCGAGGG
     2761 TACGCTGCCG ATGGGTGTCG TCCGCCCGCT GACTGAAGTC GAGATGGACC ATTACCGCGA
     2821 GCCGTTCCTG AATCCTGTTG ACCGCGAGCC ACTGTGGCGC TTCCCAAACG AGCTGCCAAT
     2881 CGCCGGTGAG CCAGCGAACA TCGTCGCGCT GGTCGAAGAA TACATGGACT GGCTGCACCA
     2941 GTCCCCTGTC CCGAAGCTGC TGTTCTGGGG CACCCCAGGC GTTCTGATCC CACCGGCCGA
     3001 AGCCGCTCGC CTGGCCAAAA GCCTGCCTAA CTGCAAGGCT GTGGACATCG GCCCGGGTCT
     3061 GAATCTGCTG CAAGAAGACA ACCCGGACCT GATCGGCAGC GAGATCGCGC GCTGGCTGTC
     3121 GACGCTCGAG ATTTCCGGCT AAGCGGCCGC GACTCTAGAT CATAATCAGC CATACCACAT
     3181 TTGTAGAGGT TTTACTTGCT TTAAAAAACC TCCCACACCT CCCCCTGAAC CTGAAACATA
     3241 AAATGAATGC AATTGTTGTT GTTAACTTGT TTATTGCAGC TTATAATGGT TACAAATAAA
     3301 GCAATAGCAT CACAAATTTC ACAAATAAAG CATTTTTTTC ACTGCATTCT AGTTGTGGTT
     3361 TGTCCAAACT CATCAATGTA TCTTAAGGCG TAAATTGTAA GCGTTAATAT TTTGTTAAAA
     3421 TTCGCGTTAA ATTTTTGTTA AATCAGCTCA TTTTTTAACC AATAGGCCGA AATCGGCAAA
     3481 ATCCCTTATA AATCAAAAGA ATAGACCGAG ATAGGGTTGA GTGTTGTTCC AGTTTGGAAC
     3541 AAGAGTCCAC TATTAAAGAA CGTGGACTCC AACGTCAAAG GNNNNNNNNN NNNNNNNNNN
     3601 NNNNNNNNNN NNNNNNNNNN NNNNNNNNNN TNNNNNNNNN NNNNNNNNNN NNNNNNNNNN
     3661 NNNNNNNNNN NNNNNNNNNN NNNNNNNNNN NNNNNNNNNN NNNNNNNNNN NNNNNNNNNN
     3721 NNGNNNNNNN NNNNNNNNNN NNNNNNNNNN NNNNNNNNNN NNNNNNNNNN NNNNNNNNNN
     3781 NNNNNNNNNN NNNNNNNNNN NNNNNNNNNN NNNNNNNNNN NNNNNNNNNN NNNNNNNNNN
     3841 NNNNNNNCAG GTGGCACTTT TCGGGGAAAT GTGCGCGGAA CCCCTATTTG TTTATTTTTC
     3901 TAAATACATT CAAATATGTA TCCGCTCATG AGACAATAAC CCTGATAAAT GCTTCAATAA
     3961 TATTGAAAAA GGAAGAGTCC TGAGGCGGAA AGAACCAGCT GTGGAATGTG TGTCAGTTAG
     4021 GGTGTGGAAA GTCCCCAGGC TCCCCAGCAG GCAGAAGTAT GCAAAGCATG CATCTCAATT
     4081 AGTCAGCAAC CAGGTGTGGA AAGTCCCCAG GCTCCCCAGC AGGCAGAAGT ATGCAAAGCA
     4141 TGCATCTCAA TTAGTCAGCA ACCATAGTCC CGCCCCTAAC TCCGCCCATC CCGCCCCTAA
     4201 CTCCGCCCAG TTCCGCCCAT TCTCCGCCCC ATGGCTGACT AATTTTTTTT ATTTATGCAG
     4261 AGGCCGAGGC CGCCTCGGCC TCTGAGCTAT TCCAGAAGTA GTGAGGAGGC TTTTTTGGAG
     4321 GCCTAGGCTT TTGCAAAGAT CGATCAAGAG ACAGGATGAG GATCGTTTCG CATGATTGAA
     4381 CAAGATGGAT TGCACGCAGG TTCTCCGGCC GCTTGGGTGG AGAGGCTATT CGGCTATGAC
     4441 TGGGCACAAC AGACAATCGG CTGCTCTGAT GCCGCCGTGT TCCGGCTGTC AGCGCAGGGG
     4501 CGCCCGGTTC TTTTTGTCAA GACCGACCTG TCCGGTGCCC TGAATGAACT GCAAGACGAG
     4561 GCAGCGCGGC TATCGTGGCT GGCCACGACG GGCGTTCCTT GCGCAGCTGT GCTCGACGTT
     4621 GTCACTGAAG CGGGAAGGGA CTGGCTGCTA TTGGGCGAAG TGCCGGGGCA GGATCTCCTG
     4681 TCATCTCACC TTGCTCCTGC CGAGAAAGTA TCCATCATGG CTGATGCAAT GCGGCGGCTG
     4741 CATACGCTTG ATCCGGCTAC CTGCCCATTC GACCACCAAG CGAAACATCG CATCGAGCGA
     4801 GCACGTACTC GGATGGAAGC CGGTCTTGTC GATCAGGATG ATCTGGACGA AGAGCATCAG
     4861 GGGCTCGCGC CAGCCGAACT GTTCGCCAGG CTCAAGGCGA GCATGCCCGA CGGCGAGGAT
     4921 CTCGTCGTGA CCCATGGCGA TGCCTGCTTG CCGAATATCA TGGTGGAAAA TGGCCGCTTT
     4981 TCTGGATTCA TCGACTGTGG CCGGCTGGGT GTGGCGGACC GCTATCAGGA CATAGCGTTG
     5041 GCTACCCGTG ATATTGCTGA AGAGCTTGGC GGCGAATGGG CTGACCGCTT CCTCGTGCTT
     5101 TACGGTATCG CCGCTCCCGA TTCGCAGCGC ATCGCCTTCT ATCGCCTTCT TGACGAGTTC
     5161 TTCTGAGCGG GACTCTGGGG TTCGAAATGA CCGACCAAGC GACGCCCAAC CTGCCATCAC
     5221 GAGATTTCGA TTCCACCGCC GCCTTCTATG AAAGGTTGGG CTTCGGAATC GTTTTCCGGG
     5281 ACGCCGGCTG GATGATCCTC CAGCGCGGGG ATCTCATGCT GGAGTTCTTC GCCCACCCTA
     5341 GGGGGAGGCT AACTGAAACA CGGAAGGAGA CAATACCGGA AGGAACCCGC GCTATGACGG
     5401 CAATAAAAAG ACAGAATAAA ACGCACGGTG TTGGGTCGTT TGTTCATAAA CGCGGGGTTC
     5461 GGTCCCAGGG CTGGCACTCT GTCGATACCC CACCGAGACC CCATTGGGGC CAATACGCCC
     5521 GCGTTTCTTC CTTTTCCCCA CCCCACCCCC CAAGTTCGGG TGAAGGCCCA GGGCTCGCAG
     5581 CCAACGTCGG GGCGGCAGGC CCTGCCATAG CCTCAGGTTA CTCATATATA CTTTAGATTG
     5641 ATTTAAAACT TCATTTTTAA TTTAAAAGGA TCTAGGTGAA GATCCTTTTT GATAATCTCA
     5701 TGACCAAAAT CCCTTAACGT GAGTTTTCGT TCCACTGAGC GTCAGACCCC GTAGAAAAGA
     5761 TCAAAGGATC TTCTTGAGAT CCTTTTTTTC TGCGCGTAAT CTGCTGCTTG CAAACAAAAA
     5821 AACCACCGCT ACCAGCGGTG GTTTGTTTGC CGGATCAAGA GCTACCAACT CTTTTTCCGA
     5881 AGGTAACTGG CTTCAGCAGA GCGCAGATAC CAAATACTGT CCTTCTAGTG TAGCCGTAGT
     5941 TAGGCCACCA CTTCAAGAAC TCTGTAGCAC CGCCTACATA CCTCGCTCTG CTAATCCTGT
     6001 TACCAGTGGC TGCTGCCAGT GGCGATAAGT CGTGTCTTAC CGGGTTGGAC TCAAGACGAT
     6061 AGTTACCGGA TAAGGCGCAG CGGTCGGGCT GAACGGGGGG TTCGTGCACA CAGCCCAGCT
     6121 TGGAGCGAAC GACCTACACC GAACTGAGAT ACCTACAGCG TGAGCTATGA GAAAGCGCCA
     6181 CGCTTCCCGA AGGGAGAAAG GCGGACAGGT ATCCGGTAAG CGGCAGGGTC GGAACAGGAG
     6241 AGCGCACGAG GGAGCTTCCA GGGGGAAACG CCTGGTATCT TTATAGTCCT GTCGGGTTTC
     6301 GCCACCTCTG ACTTGAGCGT CGATTTTTGT GATGCTCGTC AGGGGGGCGG AGCCTATGGA
     6361 AAAACGCCAG CAACGCGGCC TTTTTACGGT TCCTGGCCTT TTGCTGGCCT TTTGCTCACA
     6421 TGTTCTTTCC TGCGTTATCC CCTGATTCTG TGGATAACCG TATTACCGCC ATGCAT
//
