# Supplementary material for: A nano-liquid hub integrating growth and immune-evasion signaling to promote cell survival
Source: bioRxiv preprint, doi:10.1101/2021.12.30.474523, version 5 (2026-03-18)
Supplement: Supplementary data S1 [file 474523_file08.zip › DataS1_DNAfiles/071_pEGFPN1-Akt1-SGx3-Halo7.gb]

LOCUS       pEGFPN1_Akt1_SGx        6380 bp ds-DNA     linear       15-SEP-2020
DEFINITION  .
ACCESSION   
VERSION     
SOURCE      .
  ORGANISM  .
COMMENT     
COMMENT     ApEinfo:methylated:1
FEATURES             Location/Qualifiers
     misc_feature    2108..2152
                     /label=SGX3
                     /ApEinfo_fwdcolor=#98fcff
                     /ApEinfo_revcolor=#98fcff
                     /ApEinfo_graphicformat=arrow_data {{0 1 2 0 0 -1} {} 0}
                     width 5 offset 0
     misc_feature    662..2101
                     /label=human Akt1 (NM_001014431.1)
                     /ApEinfo_fwdcolor=#ffa2b7
                     /ApEinfo_revcolor=#ff87a6
                     /ApEinfo_graphicformat=arrow_data {{0 1 2 0 0 -1} {} 0}
                     width 5 offset 0
     misc_feature    2153..3046
                     /label=Halo7
                     /ApEinfo_fwdcolor=#9cff95
                     /ApEinfo_revcolor=#9cff95
                     /ApEinfo_graphicformat=arrow_data {{0 1 2 0 0 -1} {} 0}
                     width 5 offset 0
     misc_feature    591..650
                     /label=MCS
                     /ApEinfo_fwdcolor=#ffff66
                     /ApEinfo_revcolor=#ffff66
                     /ApEinfo_graphicformat=arrow_data {{0 1 2 0 0 -1} {} 0}
                     width 5 offset 0
     misc_feature    1..588
                     /label=CMV immediate early promoter
                     /ApEinfo_fwdcolor=#0f7ffe
                     /ApEinfo_revcolor=green
                     /ApEinfo_graphicformat=arrow_data {{0 1 2 0 0 -1} {} 0}
                     width 5 offset 0
     misc_feature    5655..6297
                     /label=pUC plasmid replication origin
                     /ApEinfo_fwdcolor=cyan
                     /ApEinfo_revcolor=green
                     /ApEinfo_graphicformat=arrow_data {{0 1 2 0 0 -1} {} 0}
                     width 5 offset 0
     misc_feature    3296..3751
                     /label=f1 single-strand DNA origin
                     /ApEinfo_fwdcolor=cyan
                     /ApEinfo_revcolor=green
                     /ApEinfo_graphicformat=arrow_data {{0 1 2 0 0 -1} {} 0}
                     width 5 offset 0
     misc_feature    5306..5324
                     /label=HSV thymidine kinase polyadenylation signal
                     /ApEinfo_fwdcolor=cyan
                     /ApEinfo_revcolor=green
                     /ApEinfo_graphicformat=arrow_data {{0 1 2 0 0 -1} {} 0}
                     width 5 offset 0
     misc_feature    3199..3233
                     /label=SV40 early mRNA polyadenylation signal
                     /ApEinfo_fwdcolor=#fc8008
                     /ApEinfo_revcolor=green
                     /ApEinfo_graphicformat=arrow_data {{0 1 2 0 0 -1} {} 0}
                     width 5 offset 0
     misc_feature    4276..5070
                     /label=Kanamycin/neomycin resistance gene
                     /ApEinfo_fwdcolor=#fc6665
                     /ApEinfo_revcolor=green
                     /ApEinfo_graphicformat=arrow_data {{0 1 2 0 0 -1} {} 0}
                     width 5 offset 0
     misc_feature    3813..3841
                     /label=Bacterial promoterfor expression of KanR gene
                     /ApEinfo_fwdcolor=#6666fe
                     /ApEinfo_revcolor=green
                     /ApEinfo_graphicformat=arrow_data {{0 1 2 0 0 -1} {} 0}
                     width 5 offset 0
     misc_feature    3925..4154
                     /label=SV40 early promoter
                     /ApEinfo_fwdcolor=#7ffe07
                     /ApEinfo_revcolor=green
                     /ApEinfo_graphicformat=arrow_data {{0 1 2 0 0 -1} {} 0}
                     width 5 offset 0
     misc_feature    4092..4227
                     /label=SV40 origin of replication
                     /ApEinfo_fwdcolor=#cc66fe
                     /ApEinfo_revcolor=green
                     /ApEinfo_graphicformat=arrow_data {{0 1 2 0 0 -1} {} 0}
                     width 5 offset 0
ORIGIN
        1 TAGTTATTAA TAGTAATCAA TTACGGGGTC ATTAGTTCAT AGCCCATATA TGGAGTTCCG
       61 CGTTACATAA CTTACGGTAA ATGGCCCGCC TGGCTGACCG CCCAACGACC CCCGCCCATT
      121 GACGTCAATA ATGACGTATG TTCCCATAGT AACGCCAATA GGGACTTTCC ATTGACGTCA
      181 ATGGGTGGAG TATTTACGGT AAACTGCCCA CTTGGCAGTA CATCAAGTGT ATCATATGCC
      241 AAGTACGCCC CCTATTGACG TCAATGACGG TAAATGGCCC GCCTGGCATT ATGCCCAGTA
      301 CATGACCTTA TGGGACTTTC CTACTTGGCA GTACATCTAC GTATTAGTCA TCGCTATTAC
      361 CATGGTGATG CGGTTTTGGC AGTACATCAA TGGGCGTGGA TAGCGGTTTG ACTCACGGGG
      421 ATTTCCAAGT CTCCACCCCA TTGACGTCAA TGGGAGTTTG TTTTGGCACC AAAATCAACG
      481 GGACTTTCCA AAATGTCGTA ACAACTCCGC CCCATTGACG CAAATGGGCG GTAGGCGTGT
      541 ACGGTGGGAG GTCTATATAA GCAGAGCTGG TTTAGTGAAC CGTCAGATCC GCTAGCGCTA
      601 CCGGACTCAG ATCTCGAGCT CAAGCTTCGA ATTCTGCAGT CGACGGTACC GGCGCGCCAG
      661 CNNNNNNNNN NNNNNNNNNN NNNNNNNNNN NNNNNNNNNN NNNNNNNNNN NNNNNNNNNN
      721 NNNNNNNNNN NNNNNNNNNN NNNNNNNNNN NNNNNNNNNN NNNNNNNNNN NNNNNNNNNN
      781 NNNNNNNNNN NNNNNNNNNN NNNNNNNNNN NNNNNNNNNN NNNNNNNNNN NNNNNNNNNN
      841 NNNNNNNNNN NNNNNNNNNN NNNNNNNNNN NNNNNNNNNN NNNNNNNNNN NNNNNNNNNN
      901 NNNNNNNNNN NNNNNNNNNN NNNNNNNNNN NNNNNNNNNN NNNNNNNNNN NNNNNNNNNN
      961 NNNNNNNNNN NNNNNNNNNN NNNNNNNNNN NNNNNNNNNN NNNNNNNNNN NNNNNNNNNN
     1021 NNNNNNNNNN NNNNNNNNNN NNNNNNNNNN NNNNNNNNNN NNNNNNNNNN NNNNNNNNNN
     1081 NNNNNNNNNN NNNNNNNNNN NNNNNNNNNN NNNNNNNNNN NNNNNNNNNN NNNNNNNNNN
     1141 NNNNNNNNNN NNNNNNNNNN NNNNNNNNNN NNNNNNNNNN NNNNNNNNNN NNNNNNNNNN
     1201 NNNNNNNNNN NNNNNNNNNN NNNNNNNNNN NNNNNNNNNN NNNNNNNNNN NNNNNNNNNN
     1261 NNNNNNNNNN NNNNNNNNNN NNNNNNNNNN NNNNNNNNNN NNNNNNNNNN NNNNNNNNNN
     1321 NNNNNNNNNN NNNNNNNNNN NNNNNNNNNN NNNNNNNNNN NNNNNNNNNN NNNNNNNNNN
     1381 NNNNNNNNNN NNNNNNNNNN NNNNNNNNNN NNNNNNNNNN NNNNNNNNNN NNNNNNNNNN
     1441 NNNNNNNNNN NNNNNNNNNN NNNNNNNNNN NNNNNNNNNN NNNNNNNNNN NNNNNNNNNN
     1501 NNNNNNNNNN NNNNNNNNNN NNNNNNNNNN NNNNNNNNNN NNNNNNNNNN NNNNNNNNNN
     1561 NNNNNNNNNN NNNNNNNNNN NNNNNNNNNN NNNNNNNNNN NNNNNNNNNN NNNNNNNNNN
     1621 NNNNNNNNNN NNNNNNNNNN NNNNNNNNNN NNNNNNNNNN NNNNNNNNNN NNNNNNNNNN
     1681 NNNNNNNNNN NNNNNNNNNN NNNNNNNNNN NNNNNNNNNN NNNNNNNNNN NNNNNNNNNN
     1741 NNNNNNNNNN NNNNNNNNNN NNNNNNNNNN NNNNNNNNNN NNNNNNNNNN NNNNNNNNNN
     1801 NNNNNNNNNN NNNNNNNNNN NNNNNNNNNN NNNNNNNNNN NNNNNNNNNN NNNNNNNNNN
     1861 NNNNNNNNNN NNNNNNNNNN NNNNNNNNNN NNNNNNNNNN NNNNNNNNNN NNNNNNNNNN
     1921 NNNNNNNNNN NNNNNNNNNN NNNNNNNNNN NNNNNNNNNN NNNNNNNNNN NNNNNNNNNN
     1981 NNNNNNNNNN NNNNNNNNNN NNNNNNNNNN NNNNNNNNNN NNNNNNNNNN NNNNNNNNNN
     2041 NNNNNNNNNN NNNNNNNNNN NNNNNNNNNN NNNNNNNNNN NNNNNNNNNN NNNNNNNNNN
     2101 NACTAGTTCT GGTGGCGGAG GGAGTGGCGG AGGTGGGTCA GGAGGTGGAG GCATGGCAGA
     2161 AATCGGTACT GGCTTTCCAT TCGACCCCCA TTATGTGGAA GTCCTGGGCG AGCGCATGCA
     2221 CTACGTCGAT GTTGGTCCGC GCGATGGCAC CCCTGTGCTG TTCCTGCACG GTAACCCGAC
     2281 CTCCTCCTAC GTGTGGCGCA ACATCATCCC GCATGTTGCA CCGACCCATC GCTGCATTGC
     2341 TCCAGACCTG ATCGGTATGG GCAAATCCGA CAAACCAGAC CTGGGTTATT TCTTCGACGA
     2401 CCACGTCCGC TTCATGGATG CCTTCATCGA AGCCCTGGGT CTGGAAGAGG TCGTCCTGGT
     2461 CATTCACGAC TGGGGCTCCG CTCTGGGTTT CCACTGGGCC AAGCGCAATC CAGAGCGCGT
     2521 CAAAGGTATT GCATTTATGG AGTTCATCCG CCCTATCCCG ACCTGGGACG AATGGCCAGA
     2581 ATTTGCCCGC GAGACCTTCC AGGCCTTCCG CACCACCGAC GTCGGCCGCA AGCTGATCAT
     2641 CGATCAGAAC GTTTTTATCG AGGGTACGCT GCCGATGGGT GTCGTCCGCC CGCTGACTGA
     2701 AGTCGAGATG GACCATTACC GCGAGCCGTT CCTGAATCCT GTTGACCGCG AGCCACTGTG
     2761 GCGCTTCCCA AACGAGCTGC CAATCGCCGG TGAGCCAGCG AACATCGTCG CGCTGGTCGA
     2821 AGAATACATG GACTGGCTGC ACCAGTCCCC TGTCCCGAAG CTGCTGTTCT GGGGCACCCC
     2881 AGGCGTTCTG ATCCCACCGG CCGAAGCCGC TCGCCTGGCC AAAAGCCTGC CTAACTGCAA
     2941 GGCTGTGGAC ATCGGCCCGG GTCTGAATCT GCTGCAAGAA GACAACCCGG ACCTGATCGG
     3001 CAGCGAGATC GCGCGCTGGC TGTCGACGCT CGAGATTTCC GGCTAAGCGG CCGCGACTCT
     3061 AGATCATAAT CAGCCATACC ACATTTGTAG AGGTTTTACT TGCTTTAAAA AACCTCCCAC
     3121 ACCTCCCCCT GAACCTGAAA CATAAAATGA ATGCAATTGT TGTTGTTAAC TTGTTTATTG
     3181 CAGCTTATAA TGGTTACAAA TAAAGCAATA GCATCACAAA TTTCACAAAT AAAGCATTTT
     3241 TTTCACTGCA TTCTAGTTGT GGTTTGTCCA AACTCATCAA TGTATCTTAA GGCGTAAATT
     3301 GTAAGCGTTA ATATTTTGTT AAAATTCGCG TTAAATTTTT GTTAAATCAG CTCATTTTTT
     3361 AACCAATAGG CCGAAATCGG CAAAATCCCT TATAAATCAA AAGAATAGAC CGAGATAGGG
     3421 TTGAGTGTTG TTCCAGTTTG GAACAAGAGT CCACTATTAA AGAACGTGGA CTCCAACGTC
     3481 AAAGGNNNNN NNNNNNNNNN NNNNNNNNNN NNNNNNNNNN NNNNNNNNNN NNNNTNNNNN
     3541 NNNNNNNNNN NNNNNNNNNN NNNNNNNNNN NNNNNNNNNN NNNNNNNNNN NNNNNNNNNN
     3601 NNNNNNNNNN NNNNNNNNNN NNNNNNGNNN NNNNNNNNNN NNNNNNNNNN NNNNNNNNNN
     3661 NNNNNNNNNN NNNNNNNNNN NNNNNNNNNN NNNNNNNNNN NNNNNNNNNN NNNNNNNNNN
     3721 NNNNNNNNNN NNNNNNNNNN NNNNNNNNNN NCAGGTGGCA CTTTTCGGGG AAATGTGCGC
     3781 GGAACCCCTA TTTGTTTATT TTTCTAAATA CATTCAAATA TGTATCCGCT CATGAGACAA
     3841 TAACCCTGAT AAATGCTTCA ATAATATTGA AAAAGGAAGA GTCCTGAGGC GGAAAGAACC
     3901 AGCTGTGGAA TGTGTGTCAG TTAGGGTGTG GAAAGTCCCC AGGCTCCCCA GCAGGCAGAA
     3961 GTATGCAAAG CATGCATCTC AATTAGTCAG CAACCAGGTG TGGAAAGTCC CCAGGCTCCC
     4021 CAGCAGGCAG AAGTATGCAA AGCATGCATC TCAATTAGTC AGCAACCATA GTCCCGCCCC
     4081 TAACTCCGCC CATCCCGCCC CTAACTCCGC CCAGTTCCGC CCATTCTCCG CCCCATGGCT
     4141 GACTAATTTT TTTTATTTAT GCAGAGGCCG AGGCCGCCTC GGCCTCTGAG CTATTCCAGA
     4201 AGTAGTGAGG AGGCTTTTTT GGAGGCCTAG GCTTTTGCAA AGATCGATCA AGAGACAGGA
     4261 TGAGGATCGT TTCGCATGAT TGAACAAGAT GGATTGCACG CAGGTTCTCC GGCCGCTTGG
     4321 GTGGAGAGGC TATTCGGCTA TGACTGGGCA CAACAGACAA TCGGCTGCTC TGATGCCGCC
     4381 GTGTTCCGGC TGTCAGCGCA GGGGCGCCCG GTTCTTTTTG TCAAGACCGA CCTGTCCGGT
     4441 GCCCTGAATG AACTGCAAGA CGAGGCAGCG CGGCTATCGT GGCTGGCCAC GACGGGCGTT
     4501 CCTTGCGCAG CTGTGCTCGA CGTTGTCACT GAAGCGGGAA GGGACTGGCT GCTATTGGGC
     4561 GAAGTGCCGG GGCAGGATCT CCTGTCATCT CACCTTGCTC CTGCCGAGAA AGTATCCATC
     4621 ATGGCTGATG CAATGCGGCG GCTGCATACG CTTGATCCGG CTACCTGCCC ATTCGACCAC
     4681 CAAGCGAAAC ATCGCATCGA GCGAGCACGT ACTCGGATGG AAGCCGGTCT TGTCGATCAG
     4741 GATGATCTGG ACGAAGAGCA TCAGGGGCTC GCGCCAGCCG AACTGTTCGC CAGGCTCAAG
     4801 GCGAGCATGC CCGACGGCGA GGATCTCGTC GTGACCCATG GCGATGCCTG CTTGCCGAAT
     4861 ATCATGGTGG AAAATGGCCG CTTTTCTGGA TTCATCGACT GTGGCCGGCT GGGTGTGGCG
     4921 GACCGCTATC AGGACATAGC GTTGGCTACC CGTGATATTG CTGAAGAGCT TGGCGGCGAA
     4981 TGGGCTGACC GCTTCCTCGT GCTTTACGGT ATCGCCGCTC CCGATTCGCA GCGCATCGCC
     5041 TTCTATCGCC TTCTTGACGA GTTCTTCTGA GCGGGACTCT GGGGTTCGAA ATGACCGACC
     5101 AAGCGACGCC CAACCTGCCA TCACGAGATT TCGATTCCAC CGCCGCCTTC TATGAAAGGT
     5161 TGGGCTTCGG AATCGTTTTC CGGGACGCCG GCTGGATGAT CCTCCAGCGC GGGGATCTCA
     5221 TGCTGGAGTT CTTCGCCCAC CCTAGGGGGA GGCTAACTGA AACACGGAAG GAGACAATAC
     5281 CGGAAGGAAC CCGCGCTATG ACGGCAATAA AAAGACAGAA TAAAACGCAC GGTGTTGGGT
     5341 CGTTTGTTCA TAAACGCGGG GTTCGGTCCC AGGGCTGGCA CTCTGTCGAT ACCCCACCGA
     5401 GACCCCATTG GGGCCAATAC GCCCGCGTTT CTTCCTTTTC CCCACCCCAC CCCCCAAGTT
     5461 CGGGTGAAGG CCCAGGGCTC GCAGCCAACG TCGGGGCGGC AGGCCCTGCC ATAGCCTCAG
     5521 GTTACTCATA TATACTTTAG ATTGATTTAA AACTTCATTT TTAATTTAAA AGGATCTAGG
     5581 TGAAGATCCT TTTTGATAAT CTCATGACCA AAATCCCTTA ACGTGAGTTT TCGTTCCACT
     5641 GAGCGTCAGA CCCCGTAGAA AAGATCAAAG GATCTTCTTG AGATCCTTTT TTTCTGCGCG
     5701 TAATCTGCTG CTTGCAAACA AAAAAACCAC CGCTACCAGC GGTGGTTTGT TTGCCGGATC
     5761 AAGAGCTACC AACTCTTTTT CCGAAGGTAA CTGGCTTCAG CAGAGCGCAG ATACCAAATA
     5821 CTGTCCTTCT AGTGTAGCCG TAGTTAGGCC ACCACTTCAA GAACTCTGTA GCACCGCCTA
     5881 CATACCTCGC TCTGCTAATC CTGTTACCAG TGGCTGCTGC CAGTGGCGAT AAGTCGTGTC
     5941 TTACCGGGTT GGACTCAAGA CGATAGTTAC CGGATAAGGC GCAGCGGTCG GGCTGAACGG
     6001 GGGGTTCGTG CACACAGCCC AGCTTGGAGC GAACGACCTA CACCGAACTG AGATACCTAC
     6061 AGCGTGAGCT ATGAGAAAGC GCCACGCTTC CCGAAGGGAG AAAGGCGGAC AGGTATCCGG
     6121 TAAGCGGCAG GGTCGGAACA GGAGAGCGCA CGAGGGAGCT TCCAGGGGGA AACGCCTGGT
     6181 ATCTTTATAG TCCTGTCGGG TTTCGCCACC TCTGACTTGA GCGTCGATTT TTGTGATGCT
     6241 CGTCAGGGGG GCGGAGCCTA TGGAAAAACG CCAGCAACGC GGCCTTTTTA CGGTTCCTGG
     6301 CCTTTTGCTG GCCTTTTGCT CACATGTTCT TTCCTGCGTT ATCCCCTGAT TCTGTGGATA
     6361 ACCGTATTAC CGCCATGCAT    
//
