# Supplementary material for: A nano-liquid hub integrating growth and immune-evasion signaling to promote cell survival
Source: bioRxiv preprint, doi:10.1101/2021.12.30.474523, version 5 (2026-03-18)
Supplement: Supplementary data S1 [file 474523_file08.zip › DataS1_DNAfiles/072_pEGFPN1-JAK1-SGx3-Halo7.gb]

LOCUS       pEGFPN1_JAK1_SGx        8402 bp ds-DNA     linear       15-SEP-2020
DEFINITION  .
ACCESSION   
VERSION     
SOURCE      .
  ORGANISM  .
COMMENT     
COMMENT     
COMMENT     ApEinfo:methylated:1
FEATURES             Location/Qualifiers
     misc_feature    4130..4174
                     /label=SGX3
                     /ApEinfo_fwdcolor=#98fcff
                     /ApEinfo_revcolor=#98fcff
                     /ApEinfo_graphicformat=arrow_data {{0 1 2 0 0 -1} {} 0}
                     width 5 offset 0
     misc_feature    662..4123
                     /label=human JAK1 (NM_001320923.1)
                     /ApEinfo_fwdcolor=#ffa2b7
                     /ApEinfo_revcolor=#ff87a6
                     /ApEinfo_graphicformat=arrow_data {{0 1 2 0 0 -1} {} 0}
                     width 5 offset 0
     misc_feature    4175..5068
                     /label=Halo7
                     /ApEinfo_fwdcolor=#9cff95
                     /ApEinfo_revcolor=#9cff95
                     /ApEinfo_graphicformat=arrow_data {{0 1 2 0 0 -1} {} 0}
                     width 5 offset 0
     misc_feature    591..650
                     /label=MCS
                     /ApEinfo_fwdcolor=#ffff66
                     /ApEinfo_revcolor=#ffff66
                     /ApEinfo_graphicformat=arrow_data {{0 1 2 0 0 -1} {} 0}
                     width 5 offset 0
     misc_feature    1..588
                     /label=CMV immediate early promoter
                     /ApEinfo_fwdcolor=#0f7ffe
                     /ApEinfo_revcolor=green
                     /ApEinfo_graphicformat=arrow_data {{0 1 2 0 0 -1} {} 0}
                     width 5 offset 0
     misc_feature    7677..8319
                     /label=pUC plasmid replication origin
                     /ApEinfo_fwdcolor=cyan
                     /ApEinfo_revcolor=green
                     /ApEinfo_graphicformat=arrow_data {{0 1 2 0 0 -1} {} 0}
                     width 5 offset 0
     misc_feature    5318..5773
                     /label=f1 single-strand DNA origin
                     /ApEinfo_fwdcolor=cyan
                     /ApEinfo_revcolor=green
                     /ApEinfo_graphicformat=arrow_data {{0 1 2 0 0 -1} {} 0}
                     width 5 offset 0
     misc_feature    7328..7346
                     /label=HSV thymidine kinase polyadenylation signal
                     /ApEinfo_fwdcolor=cyan
                     /ApEinfo_revcolor=green
                     /ApEinfo_graphicformat=arrow_data {{0 1 2 0 0 -1} {} 0}
                     width 5 offset 0
     misc_feature    5221..5255
                     /label=SV40 early mRNA polyadenylation signal
                     /ApEinfo_fwdcolor=#fc8008
                     /ApEinfo_revcolor=green
                     /ApEinfo_graphicformat=arrow_data {{0 1 2 0 0 -1} {} 0}
                     width 5 offset 0
     misc_feature    6298..7092
                     /label=Kanamycin/neomycin resistance gene
                     /ApEinfo_fwdcolor=#fc6665
                     /ApEinfo_revcolor=green
                     /ApEinfo_graphicformat=arrow_data {{0 1 2 0 0 -1} {} 0}
                     width 5 offset 0
     misc_feature    5835..5863
                     /label=Bacterial promoterfor expression of KanR gene
                     /ApEinfo_fwdcolor=#6666fe
                     /ApEinfo_revcolor=green
                     /ApEinfo_graphicformat=arrow_data {{0 1 2 0 0 -1} {} 0}
                     width 5 offset 0
     misc_feature    5947..6176
                     /label=SV40 early promoter
                     /ApEinfo_fwdcolor=#7ffe07
                     /ApEinfo_revcolor=green
                     /ApEinfo_graphicformat=arrow_data {{0 1 2 0 0 -1} {} 0}
                     width 5 offset 0
     misc_feature    6114..6249
                     /label=SV40 origin of replication
                     /ApEinfo_fwdcolor=#cc66fe
                     /ApEinfo_revcolor=green
                     /ApEinfo_graphicformat=arrow_data {{0 1 2 0 0 -1} {} 0}
                     width 5 offset 0
ORIGIN
        1 TAGTTATTAA TAGTAATCAA TTACGGGGTC ATTAGTTCAT AGCCCATATA TGGAGTTCCG
       61 CGTTACATAA CTTACGGTAA ATGGCCCGCC TGGCTGACCG CCCAACGACC CCCGCCCATT
      121 GACGTCAATA ATGACGTATG TTCCCATAGT AACGCCAATA GGGACTTTCC ATTGACGTCA
      181 ATGGGTGGAG TATTTACGGT AAACTGCCCA CTTGGCAGTA CATCAAGTGT ATCATATGCC
      241 AAGTACGCCC CCTATTGACG TCAATGACGG TAAATGGCCC GCCTGGCATT ATGCCCAGTA
      301 CATGACCTTA TGGGACTTTC CTACTTGGCA GTACATCTAC GTATTAGTCA TCGCTATTAC
      361 CATGGTGATG CGGTTTTGGC AGTACATCAA TGGGCGTGGA TAGCGGTTTG ACTCACGGGG
      421 ATTTCCAAGT CTCCACCCCA TTGACGTCAA TGGGAGTTTG TTTTGGCACC AAAATCAACG
      481 GGACTTTCCA AAATGTCGTA ACAACTCCGC CCCATTGACG CAAATGGGCG GTAGGCGTGT
      541 ACGGTGGGAG GTCTATATAA GCAGAGCTGG TTTAGTGAAC CGTCAGATCC GCTAGCGCTA
      601 CCGGACTCAG ATCTCGAGCT CAAGCTTCGA ATTCTGCAGT CGACGGTACC GGCGCGCCAG
      661 CATGCAGTAT CTAAATATAA AAGAGGACTG CAATGCCATG GCTTTCTGTG CTAAAATGAG
      721 GAGCTCCAAG AAGACTGAGG TGAACCTGGA GGCCCCTGAG CCAGGGGTGG AAGTGATCTT
      781 CTATCTGTCG GACAGGGAGC CCCTCCGGCT GGGCAGTGGA GAGTACACAG CAGAGGAACT
      841 GTGCATCAGG GCTGCACAGG CATGCCGTAT CTCTCCTCTT TGTCACAACC TCTTTGCCCT
      901 GTATGACGAG AACACCAAGC TCTGGTATGC TCCAAATCGC ACCATCACCG TTGATGACAA
      961 GATGTCCCTC CGGCTCCACT ACCGGATGAG GTTCTATTTC ACCAATTGGC ATGGAACCAA
     1021 CGACAATGAG CAGTCAGTGT GGCGTCATTC TCCAAAGAAG CAGAAAAATG GCTACGAGAA
     1081 AAAAAAGATT CCAGATGCAA CCCCTCTCCT TGATGCCAGC TCACTGGAGT ATCTGTTTGC
     1141 TCAGGGACAG TATGATTTGG TGAAATGCCT GGCTCCTATT CGAGACCCCA AGACCGAGCA
     1201 GGATGGACAT GATATTGAGA ACGAGTGTCT AGGGATGGCT GTCCTGGCCA TCTCACACTA
     1261 TGCCATGATG AAGAAGATGC AGTTGCCAGA ACTGCCCAAG GACATCAGCT ACAAGCGATA
     1321 TATTCCAGAA ACATTGAATA AGTCCATCAG ACAGAGGAAC CTTCTCACCA GGATGCGGAT
     1381 AAATAATGTT TTCAAGGATT TCCTAAAGGA ATTTAACAAC AAGACCATTT GTGACAGCAG
     1441 CGTGTCCACG CATGACCTGA AGGTGAAATA CTTGGCTACC TTGGAAACTT TGACAAAACA
     1501 TTACGGTGCT GAAATATTTG AGACTTCCAT GTTACTGATT TCATCAGAAA ATGAGATGAA
     1561 TTGGTTTCAT TCGAATGACG GTGGAAACGT TCTCTACTAC GAAGTGATGG TGACTGGGAA
     1621 TCTTGGAATC CAGTGGAGGC ATAAACCAAA TGTTGTTTCT GTTGAAAAGG AAAAAAATAA
     1681 ACTGAAGCGG AAAAAACTGG AAAATAAACA CAAGAAGGAT GAGGAGAAAA ACAAGATCCG
     1741 GGAAGAGTGG AACAATTTTT CTTACTTCCC TGAAATCACT CACATTGTAA TAAAGGAGTC
     1801 TGTGGTCAGC ATTAACAAGC AGGACAACAA GAAAATGGAA CTGAAGCTCT CTTCCCACGA
     1861 GGAGGCCTTG TCCTTTGTGT CCCTGGTAGA TGGCTACTTC CGGCTCACAG CAGATGCCCA
     1921 TCATTACCTC TGCACCGACG TGGCCCCCCC GTTGATCGTC CACAACATAC AGAATGGCTG
     1981 TCATGGTCCA ATCTGTACAG AATACGCCAT CAATAAATTG CGGCAAGAAG GAAGCGAGGA
     2041 GGGGATGTAC GTGCTGAGGT GGAGCTGCAC CGACTTTGAC AACATCCTCA TGACCGTCAC
     2101 CTGCTTTGAG AAGTCTGAGC AGGTGCAGGG TGCCCAGAAG CAGTTCAAGA ACTTTCAGAT
     2161 CGAGGTGCAG AAGGGCCGCT ACAGTCTGCA CGGTTCGGAC CGCAGCTTCC CCAGCTTGGG
     2221 AGACCTCATG AGCCACCTCA AGAAGCAGAT CCTGCGCACG GATAACATCA GCTTCATGCT
     2281 AAAACGCTGC TGCCAGCCCA AGCCCCGAGA AATCTCCAAC CTGCTGGTGG CTACTAAGAA
     2341 AGCCCAGGAG TGGCAGCCCG TCTACCCCAT GAGCCAGCTG AGTTTCGATC GGATCCTCAA
     2401 GAAGGATCTG GTGCAGGGCG AGCACCTTGG GAGAGGCACG AGAACACACA TCTATTCTGG
     2461 GACCCTGATG GATTACAAGG ATGACGAAGG AACTTCTGAA GAGAAGAAGA TAAAAGTGAT
     2521 CCTCAAAGTC TTAGACCCCA GCCACAGGGA TATTTCCCTG GCCTTCTTCG AGGCAGCCAG
     2581 CATGATGAGA CAGGTCTCCC ACAAACACAT CGTGTACCTC TATGGCGTCT GTGTCCGCGA
     2641 CGTGGAGAAT ATCATGGTGG AAGAGTTTGT GGAAGGGGGT CCTCTGGATC TCTTCATGCA
     2701 CCGGAAAAGC GATGTCCTTA CCACACCATG GAAATTCAAA GTTGCCAAAC AGCTGGCCAG
     2761 TGCCCTGAGC TACTTGGAGG ATAAAGACCT GGTCCATGGA AATGTGTGTA CTAAAAACCT
     2821 CCTCCTGGCC CGTGAGGGCA TCGACAGTGA GTGTGGCCCA TTCATCAAGC TCAGTGACCC
     2881 CGGCATCCCC ATTACGGTGC TGTCTAGGCA AGAATGCATT GAACGAATCC CATGGATTGC
     2941 TCCTGAGTGT GTTGAGGACT CCAAGAACCT GAGTGTGGCT GCTGACAAGT GGAGCTTTGG
     3001 AACCACGCTC TGGGAAATCT GCTACAATGG CGAGATCCCC TTGAAAGACA AGACGCTGAT
     3061 TGAGAAAGAG AGATTCTATG AAAGCCGGTG CAGGCCAGTG ACACCATCAT GTAAGGAGCT
     3121 GGCTGACCTC ATGACCCGCT GCATGAACTA TGACCCCAAT CAGAGGCCTT TCTTCCGAGC
     3181 CATCATGAGA GACATTAATA AGCTTGAAGA GCAGAATCCA GATATTGTTT CAGAAAAAAA
     3241 ACCAGCAACT GAAGTGGACC CCACACATTT TGAAAAGCGC TTCCTAAAGA GGATCCGTGA
     3301 CTTGGGAGAG GGCCACTTTG GGAAGGTTGA GCTCTGCAGG TATGACCCCG AAGGGGACAA
     3361 TACAGGGGAG CAGGTGGCTG TTAAATCTCT GAAGCCTGAG AGTGGAGGTA ACCACATAGC
     3421 TGATCTGAAA AAGGAAATCG AGATCTTAAG GAACCTCTAT CATGAGAACA TTGTGAAGTA
     3481 CAAAGGAATC TGCACAGAAG ACGGAGGAAA TGGTATTAAG CTCATCATGG AATTTCTGCC
     3541 TTCGGGAAGC CTTAAGGAAT ATCTTCCAAA GAATAAGAAC AAAATAAACC TCAAACAGCA
     3601 GCTAAAATAT GCCGTTCAGA TTTGTAAGGG GATGGACTAT TTGGGTTCTC GGCAATACGT
     3661 TCACCGGGAC TTGGCAGCAA GAAATGTCCT TGTTGAGAGT GAACACCAAG TGAAAATTGG
     3721 AGACTTCGGT TTAACCAAAG CAATTGAAAC CGATAAGGAG TATTACACCG TCAAGGATGA
     3781 CCGGGACAGC CCTGTGTTTT GGTATGCTCC AGAATGTTTA ATGCAATCTA AATTTTATAT
     3841 TGCCTCTGAC GTCTGGTCTT TTGGAGTCAC TCTGCATGAG CTGCTGACTT ACTGTGATTC
     3901 AGATTCTAGT CCCATGGCTT TGTTCCTGAA AATGATAGGC CCAACCCATG GCCAGATGAC
     3961 AGTCACAAGA CTTGTGAATA CGTTAAAAGA AGGAAAACGC CTGCCGTGCC CACCTAACTG
     4021 TCCAGATGAG GTTTATCAAC TTATGAGGAA ATGCTGGGAA TTCCAACCAT CCAATCGGAC
     4081 AAGCTTTCAG AACCTTATTG AAGGATTTGA AGCACTTTTA AAAACTAGTT CTGGTGGCGG
     4141 AGGGAGTGGC GGAGGTGGGT CAGGAGGTGG AGGCATGGCA GAAATCGGTA CTGGCTTTCC
     4201 ATTCGACCCC CATTATGTGG AAGTCCTGGG CGAGCGCATG CACTACGTCG ATGTTGGTCC
     4261 GCGCGATGGC ACCCCTGTGC TGTTCCTGCA CGGTAACCCG ACCTCCTCCT ACGTGTGGCG
     4321 CAACATCATC CCGCATGTTG CACCGACCCA TCGCTGCATT GCTCCAGACC TGATCGGTAT
     4381 GGGCAAATCC GACAAACCAG ACCTGGGTTA TTTCTTCGAC GACCACGTCC GCTTCATGGA
     4441 TGCCTTCATC GAAGCCCTGG GTCTGGAAGA GGTCGTCCTG GTCATTCACG ACTGGGGCTC
     4501 CGCTCTGGGT TTCCACTGGG CCAAGCGCAA TCCAGAGCGC GTCAAAGGTA TTGCATTTAT
     4561 GGAGTTCATC CGCCCTATCC CGACCTGGGA CGAATGGCCA GAATTTGCCC GCGAGACCTT
     4621 CCAGGCCTTC CGCACCACCG ACGTCGGCCG CAAGCTGATC ATCGATCAGA ACGTTTTTAT
     4681 CGAGGGTACG CTGCCGATGG GTGTCGTCCG CCCGCTGACT GAAGTCGAGA TGGACCATTA
     4741 CCGCGAGCCG TTCCTGAATC CTGTTGACCG CGAGCCACTG TGGCGCTTCC CAAACGAGCT
     4801 GCCAATCGCC GGTGAGCCAG CGAACATCGT CGCGCTGGTC GAAGAATACA TGGACTGGCT
     4861 GCACCAGTCC CCTGTCCCGA AGCTGCTGTT CTGGGGCACC CCAGGCGTTC TGATCCCACC
     4921 GGCCGAAGCC GCTCGCCTGG CCAAAAGCCT GCCTAACTGC AAGGCTGTGG ACATCGGCCC
     4981 GGGTCTGAAT CTGCTGCAAG AAGACAACCC GGACCTGATC GGCAGCGAGA TCGCGCGCTG
     5041 GCTGTCGACG CTCGAGATTT CCGGCTAAGC GGCCGCGACT CTAGATCATA ATCAGCCATA
     5101 CCACATTTGT AGAGGTTTTA CTTGCTTTAA AAAACCTCCC ACACCTCCCC CTGAACCTGA
     5161 AACATAAAAT GAATGCAATT GTTGTTGTTA ACTTGTTTAT TGCAGCTTAT AATGGTTACA
     5221 AATAAAGCAA TAGCATCACA AATTTCACAA ATAAAGCATT TTTTTCACTG CATTCTAGTT
     5281 GTGGTTTGTC CAAACTCATC AATGTATCTT AAGGCGTAAA TTGTAAGCGT TAATATTTTG
     5341 TTAAAATTCG CGTTAAATTT TTGTTAAATC AGCTCATTTT TTAACCAATA GGCCGAAATC
     5401 GGCAAAATCC CTTATAAATC AAAAGAATAG ACCGAGATAG GGTTGAGTGT TGTTCCAGTT
     5461 TGGAACAAGA GTCCACTATT AAAGAACGTG GACTCCAACG TCAAAGGNNN NNNNNNNNNN
     5521 NNNNNNNNNN NNNNNNNNNN NNNNNNNNNN NNNNNNTNNN NNNNNNNNNN NNNNNNNNNN
     5581 NNNNNNNNNN NNNNNNNNNN NNNNNNNNNN NNNNNNNNNN NNNNNNNNNN NNNNNNNNNN
     5641 NNNNNNNNGN NNNNNNNNNN NNNNNNNNNN NNNNNNNNNN NNNNNNNNNN NNNNNNNNNN
     5701 NNNNNNNNNN NNNNNNNNNN NNNNNNNNNN NNNNNNNNNN NNNNNNNNNN NNNNNNNNNN
     5761 NNNNNNNNNN NNNCAGGTGG CACTTTTCGG GGAAATGTGC GCGGAACCCC TATTTGTTTA
     5821 TTTTTCTAAA TACATTCAAA TATGTATCCG CTCATGAGAC AATAACCCTG ATAAATGCTT
     5881 CAATAATATT GAAAAAGGAA GAGTCCTGAG GCGGAAAGAA CCAGCTGTGG AATGTGTGTC
     5941 AGTTAGGGTG TGGAAAGTCC CCAGGCTCCC CAGCAGGCAG AAGTATGCAA AGCATGCATC
     6001 TCAATTAGTC AGCAACCAGG TGTGGAAAGT CCCCAGGCTC CCCAGCAGGC AGAAGTATGC
     6061 AAAGCATGCA TCTCAATTAG TCAGCAACCA TAGTCCCGCC CCTAACTCCG CCCATCCCGC
     6121 CCCTAACTCC GCCCAGTTCC GCCCATTCTC CGCCCCATGG CTGACTAATT TTTTTTATTT
     6181 ATGCAGAGGC CGAGGCCGCC TCGGCCTCTG AGCTATTCCA GAAGTAGTGA GGAGGCTTTT
     6241 TTGGAGGCCT AGGCTTTTGC AAAGATCGAT CAAGAGACAG GATGAGGATC GTTTCGCATG
     6301 ATTGAACAAG ATGGATTGCA CGCAGGTTCT CCGGCCGCTT GGGTGGAGAG GCTATTCGGC
     6361 TATGACTGGG CACAACAGAC AATCGGCTGC TCTGATGCCG CCGTGTTCCG GCTGTCAGCG
     6421 CAGGGGCGCC CGGTTCTTTT TGTCAAGACC GACCTGTCCG GTGCCCTGAA TGAACTGCAA
     6481 GACGAGGCAG CGCGGCTATC GTGGCTGGCC ACGACGGGCG TTCCTTGCGC AGCTGTGCTC
     6541 GACGTTGTCA CTGAAGCGGG AAGGGACTGG CTGCTATTGG GCGAAGTGCC GGGGCAGGAT
     6601 CTCCTGTCAT CTCACCTTGC TCCTGCCGAG AAAGTATCCA TCATGGCTGA TGCAATGCGG
     6661 CGGCTGCATA CGCTTGATCC GGCTACCTGC CCATTCGACC ACCAAGCGAA ACATCGCATC
     6721 GAGCGAGCAC GTACTCGGAT GGAAGCCGGT CTTGTCGATC AGGATGATCT GGACGAAGAG
     6781 CATCAGGGGC TCGCGCCAGC CGAACTGTTC GCCAGGCTCA AGGCGAGCAT GCCCGACGGC
     6841 GAGGATCTCG TCGTGACCCA TGGCGATGCC TGCTTGCCGA ATATCATGGT GGAAAATGGC
     6901 CGCTTTTCTG GATTCATCGA CTGTGGCCGG CTGGGTGTGG CGGACCGCTA TCAGGACATA
     6961 GCGTTGGCTA CCCGTGATAT TGCTGAAGAG CTTGGCGGCG AATGGGCTGA CCGCTTCCTC
     7021 GTGCTTTACG GTATCGCCGC TCCCGATTCG CAGCGCATCG CCTTCTATCG CCTTCTTGAC
     7081 GAGTTCTTCT GAGCGGGACT CTGGGGTTCG AAATGACCGA CCAAGCGACG CCCAACCTGC
     7141 CATCACGAGA TTTCGATTCC ACCGCCGCCT TCTATGAAAG GTTGGGCTTC GGAATCGTTT
     7201 TCCGGGACGC CGGCTGGATG ATCCTCCAGC GCGGGGATCT CATGCTGGAG TTCTTCGCCC
     7261 ACCCTAGGGG GAGGCTAACT GAAACACGGA AGGAGACAAT ACCGGAAGGA ACCCGCGCTA
     7321 TGACGGCAAT AAAAAGACAG AATAAAACGC ACGGTGTTGG GTCGTTTGTT CATAAACGCG
     7381 GGGTTCGGTC CCAGGGCTGG CACTCTGTCG ATACCCCACC GAGACCCCAT TGGGGCCAAT
     7441 ACGCCCGCGT TTCTTCCTTT TCCCCACCCC ACCCCCCAAG TTCGGGTGAA GGCCCAGGGC
     7501 TCGCAGCCAA CGTCGGGGCG GCAGGCCCTG CCATAGCCTC AGGTTACTCA TATATACTTT
     7561 AGATTGATTT AAAACTTCAT TTTTAATTTA AAAGGATCTA GGTGAAGATC CTTTTTGATA
     7621 ATCTCATGAC CAAAATCCCT TAACGTGAGT TTTCGTTCCA CTGAGCGTCA GACCCCGTAG
     7681 AAAAGATCAA AGGATCTTCT TGAGATCCTT TTTTTCTGCG CGTAATCTGC TGCTTGCAAA
     7741 CAAAAAAACC ACCGCTACCA GCGGTGGTTT GTTTGCCGGA TCAAGAGCTA CCAACTCTTT
     7801 TTCCGAAGGT AACTGGCTTC AGCAGAGCGC AGATACCAAA TACTGTCCTT CTAGTGTAGC
     7861 CGTAGTTAGG CCACCACTTC AAGAACTCTG TAGCACCGCC TACATACCTC GCTCTGCTAA
     7921 TCCTGTTACC AGTGGCTGCT GCCAGTGGCG ATAAGTCGTG TCTTACCGGG TTGGACTCAA
     7981 GACGATAGTT ACCGGATAAG GCGCAGCGGT CGGGCTGAAC GGGGGGTTCG TGCACACAGC
     8041 CCAGCTTGGA GCGAACGACC TACACCGAAC TGAGATACCT ACAGCGTGAG CTATGAGAAA
     8101 GCGCCACGCT TCCCGAAGGG AGAAAGGCGG ACAGGTATCC GGTAAGCGGC AGGGTCGGAA
     8161 CAGGAGAGCG CACGAGGGAG CTTCCAGGGG GAAACGCCTG GTATCTTTAT AGTCCTGTCG
     8221 GGTTTCGCCA CCTCTGACTT GAGCGTCGAT TTTTGTGATG CTCGTCAGGG GGGCGGAGCC
     8281 TATGGAAAAA CGCCAGCAAC GCGGCCTTTT TACGGTTCCT GGCCTTTTGC TGGCCTTTTG
     8341 CTCACATGTT CTTTCCTGCG TTATCCCCTG ATTCTGTGGA TAACCGTATT ACCGCCATGC
     8401 AT     
//
