# Supplementary material for: A nano-liquid hub integrating growth and immune-evasion signaling to promote cell survival
Source: bioRxiv preprint, doi:10.1101/2021.12.30.474523, version 5 (2026-03-18)
Supplement: Supplementary data S1 [file 474523_file08.zip › DataS1_DNAfiles/073_pEGFPN1-CD47-SG-mEGFP.gb]

LOCUS       pEGFPN1_CD47_SG_        5646 bp ds-DNA     linear       11-JAN-2021
DEFINITION  .
ACCESSION   
VERSION     
SOURCE      .
  ORGANISM  .
COMMENT     
COMMENT     ApEinfo:methylated:1
FEATURES             Location/Qualifiers
     misc_feature    651..1565
                     /label=CD47
                     /ApEinfo_fwdcolor=#ffa3b6
                     /ApEinfo_revcolor=#ffa3b6
                     /ApEinfo_graphicformat=arrow_data {{0 1 2 0 0 -1} {} 0}
                     width 5 offset 0
     misc_feature    1593..2312
                     /label=mEGFP
                     /ApEinfo_fwdcolor=#9cff95
                     /ApEinfo_revcolor=#9cff95
                     /ApEinfo_graphicformat=arrow_data {{0 1 2 0 0 -1} {} 0}
                     width 5 offset 0
     misc_feature    591..644
                     /label=MCS
                     /ApEinfo_fwdcolor=#ffff66
                     /ApEinfo_revcolor=#ffff66
                     /ApEinfo_graphicformat=arrow_data {{0 1 2 0 0 -1} {} 0}
                     width 5 offset 0
     misc_feature    2562..3017
                     /label=f1 single-strand DNA origin
                     /ApEinfo_fwdcolor=cyan
                     /ApEinfo_revcolor=green
                     /ApEinfo_graphicformat=arrow_data {{0 1 2 0 0 -1} {} 0}
                     width 5 offset 0
     misc_feature    3079..3107
                     /label=Bacterial promoterfor expression of KanR gene
                     /ApEinfo_fwdcolor=#6666fe
                     /ApEinfo_revcolor=green
                     /ApEinfo_graphicformat=arrow_data {{0 1 2 0 0 -1} {} 0}
                     width 5 offset 0
     misc_feature    3191..3420
                     /label=SV40 early promoter
                     /ApEinfo_fwdcolor=#7ffe07
                     /ApEinfo_revcolor=green
                     /ApEinfo_graphicformat=arrow_data {{0 1 2 0 0 -1} {} 0}
                     width 5 offset 0
     misc_feature    4572..4590
                     /label=HSV thymidine kinase polyadenylation signal
                     /ApEinfo_fwdcolor=cyan
                     /ApEinfo_revcolor=green
                     /ApEinfo_graphicformat=arrow_data {{0 1 2 0 0 -1} {} 0}
                     width 5 offset 0
     misc_feature    1575..1592
                     /label=SG
                     /ApEinfo_fwdcolor=#98fcff
                     /ApEinfo_revcolor=#98fcff
                     /ApEinfo_graphicformat=arrow_data {{0 1 2 0 0 -1} {} 0}
                     width 5 offset 0
     misc_feature    1..588
                     /label=CMV immediate early promoter
                     /ApEinfo_fwdcolor=#0f7ffe
                     /ApEinfo_revcolor=green
                     /ApEinfo_graphicformat=arrow_data {{0 1 2 0 0 -1} {} 0}
                     width 5 offset 0
     misc_feature    2465..2499
                     /label=SV40 early mRNA polyadenylation signal
                     /ApEinfo_fwdcolor=#fc8008
                     /ApEinfo_revcolor=green
                     /ApEinfo_graphicformat=arrow_data {{0 1 2 0 0 -1} {} 0}
                     width 5 offset 0
     misc_feature    3358..3493
                     /label=SV40 origin of replication
                     /ApEinfo_fwdcolor=#cc66fe
                     /ApEinfo_revcolor=green
                     /ApEinfo_graphicformat=arrow_data {{0 1 2 0 0 -1} {} 0}
                     width 5 offset 0
     misc_feature    3542..4336
                     /label=Kanamycin/neomycin resistance gene
                     /ApEinfo_fwdcolor=#fc6665
                     /ApEinfo_revcolor=green
                     /ApEinfo_graphicformat=arrow_data {{0 1 2 0 0 -1} {} 0}
                     width 5 offset 0
     misc_feature    4921..5563
                     /label=pUC plasmid replication origin
                     /ApEinfo_fwdcolor=cyan
                     /ApEinfo_revcolor=green
                     /ApEinfo_graphicformat=arrow_data {{0 1 2 0 0 -1} {} 0}
                     width 5 offset 0
ORIGIN
        1 TAGTTATTAA TAGTAATCAA TTACGGGGTC ATTAGTTCAT AGCCCATATA TGGAGTTCCG
       61 CGTTACATAA CTTACGGTAA ATGGCCCGCC TGGCTGACCG CCCAACGACC CCCGCCCATT
      121 GACGTCAATA ATGACGTATG TTCCCATAGT AACGCCAATA GGGACTTTCC ATTGACGTCA
      181 ATGGGTGGAG TATTTACGGT AAACTGCCCA CTTGGCAGTA CATCAAGTGT ATCATATGCC
      241 AAGTACGCCC CCTATTGACG TCAATGACGG TAAATGGCCC GCCTGGCATT ATGCCCAGTA
      301 CATGACCTTA TGGGACTTTC CTACTTGGCA GTACATCTAC GTATTAGTCA TCGCTATTAC
      361 CATGGTGATG CGGTTTTGGC AGTACATCAA TGGGCGTGGA TAGCGGTTTG ACTCACGGGG
      421 ATTTCCAAGT CTCCACCCCA TTGACGTCAA TGGGAGTTTG TTTTGGCACC AAAATCAACG
      481 GGACTTTCCA AAATGTCGTA ACAACTCCGC CCCATTGACG CAAATGGGCG GTAGGCGTGT
      541 ACGGTGGGAG GTCTATATAA GCAGAGCTGG TTTAGTGAAC CGTCAGATCC GCTAGCGCTA
      601 CCGGACTCAG ATCTCGAGCT CAAGCTTCGA ATTCTGCAGT CGACGCCACC ATGTGGCCCC
      661 TGGTAGCGGC GCTGTTGCTG GGCTCGGCGT GCTGCGGATC AGCTCAGCTA CTATTTAATA
      721 AAACAAAATC TGTAGAATTC ACGTTTTGTA ATGACACTGT CGTCATTCCA TGCTTTGTTA
      781 CTAATATGGA GGCACAAAAC ACTACTGAAG TATACGTAAA GTGGAAATTT AAAGGAAGAG
      841 ATATTTACAC CTTTGATGGA GCTCTAAACA AGTCCACTGT CCCCACTGAC TTTAGTAGTG
      901 CAAAAATTGA AGTCTCACAA TTACTAAAAG GAGATGCCTC TTTGAAGATG GATAAGAGTG
      961 ATGCTGTCTC ACACACAGGA AACTACACTT GTGAAGTAAC AGAATTAACC AGAGAAGGTG
     1021 AAACGATCAT CGAGCTAAAA TATCGTGTTG TTTCATGGTT TTCTCCAAAT GAAAATATTC
     1081 TTATTGTTAT TTTCCCAATT TTTGCTATAC TCCTGTTCTG GGGACAGTTT GGTATTAAAA
     1141 CACTTAAATA TAGATCCGGT GGTATGGATG AGAAAACAAT TGCTTTACTT GTTGCTGGAC
     1201 TAGTGATCAC TGTCATTGTC ATTGTTGGAG CCATTCTTTT CGTCCCAGGT GAATATTCAT
     1261 TAAAGAATGC TACTGGCCTT GGTTTAATTG TGACTTCTAC AGGGATATTA ATATTACTTC
     1321 ACTACTATGT GTTTAGTACA GCGATTGGAT TAACCTCCTT CGTCATTGCC ATATTGGTTA
     1381 TTCAGGTGAT AGCCTATATC CTCGCTGTGG TTGGACTGAG TCTCTGTATT GCGGCGTGTA
     1441 TACCAATGCA TGGCCCTCTT CTGATTTCAG GTTTGAGTAT CTTAGCTCTA GCACAATTAC
     1501 TTGGACTAGT TTATATGAAA TTTGTGGCTT CCAATCAGAA GACTATACAA CCTCCTAGGA
     1561 ATAACCGGGA TCCTAGCGGA GGAGGAGGAA GCATGGTGAG CAAGGGCGAG GAGCTGTTCA
     1621 CCGGGGTGGT GCCCATCCTG GTCGAGCTGG ACGGCGACGT AAACGGCCAC AAGTTCAGCG
     1681 TGTCCGGCGA GGGCGAGGGC GATGCCACCT ACGGCAAGCT GACCCTGAAG TTCATCTGCA
     1741 CCACCGGCAA GCTGCCCGTG CCCTGGCCCA CCCTCGTGAC CACCCTGACC TACGGCGTGC
     1801 AGTGCTTCAG CCGCTACCCC GACCACATGA AGCAGCACGA CTTCTTCAAG TCCGCCATGC
     1861 CCGAAGGCTA CGTCCAGGAG CGCACCATCT TCTTCAAGGA CGACGGCAAC TACAAGACCC
     1921 GCGCCGAGGT GAAGTTCGAG GGCGACACCC TGGTGAACCG CATCGAGCTG AAGGGCATCG
     1981 ACTTCAAGGA GGACGGCAAC ATCCTGGGGC ACAAGCTGGA GTACAACTAC AACAGCCACA
     2041 ACGTCTATAT CATGGCCGAC AAGCAGAAGA ACGGCATCAA GGTGAACTTC AAGATCCGCC
     2101 ACAACATCGA GGACGGCAGC GTGCAGCTCG CCGACCACTA CCAGCAGAAC ACCCCCATCG
     2161 GCGACGGCCC CGTGCTGCTG CCCGACAACC ACTACCTGAG CACCCAGTCC AAGCTGAGCA
     2221 AAGACCCCAA CGAGAAGCGC GATCACATGG TCCTGCTGGA GTTCGTGACC GCCGCCGGGA
     2281 TCACTCTCGG CATGGACGAG CTGTACAAGT AAGCGGCCGC GACTCTAGAT CATAATCAGC
     2341 CATACCACAT TTGTAGAGGT TTTACTTGCT TTAAAAAACC TCCCACACCT CCCCCTGAAC
     2401 CTGAAACATA AAATGAATGC AATTGTTGTT GTTAACTTGT TTATTGCAGC TTATAATGGT
     2461 TACAAATAAA GCAATAGCAT CACAAATTTC ACAAATAAAG CATTTTTTTC ACTGCATTCT
     2521 AGTTGTGGTT TGTCCAAACT CATCAATGTA TCTTAAGGCG TAAATTGTAA GCGTTAATAT
     2581 TTTGTTAAAA TTCGCGTTAA ATTTTTGTTA AATCAGCTCA TTTTTTAACC AATAGGCCGA
     2641 AATCGGCAAA ATCCCTTATA AATCAAAAGA ATAGACCGAG ATAGGGTTGA GTGTTGTTCC
     2701 AGTTTGGAAC AAGAGTCCAC TATTAAAGAA CGTGGACTCC AACGTCAAAG GNNNNNNNNN
     2761 NNNNNNNNNN NNNNNNNNNN NNNNNNNNNN NNNNNNNNNN TNNNNNNNNN NNNNNNNNNN
     2821 NNNNNNNNNN NNNNNNNNNN NNNNNNNNNN NNNNNNNNNN NNNNNNNNNN NNNNNNNNNN
     2881 NNNNNNNNNN NNGNNNNNNN NNNNNNNNNN NNNNNNNNNN NNNNNNNNNN NNNNNNNNNN
     2941 NNNNNNNNNN NNNNNNNNNN NNNNNNNNNN NNNNNNNNNN NNNNNNNNNN NNNNNNNNNN
     3001 NNNNNNNNNN NNNNNNNCAG GTGGCACTTT TCGGGGAAAT GTGCGCGGAA CCCCTATTTG
     3061 TTTATTTTTC TAAATACATT CAAATATGTA TCCGCTCATG AGACAATAAC CCTGATAAAT
     3121 GCTTCAATAA TATTGAAAAA GGAAGAGTCC TGAGGCGGAA AGAACCAGCT GTGGAATGTG
     3181 TGTCAGTTAG GGTGTGGAAA GTCCCCAGGC TCCCCAGCAG GCAGAAGTAT GCAAAGCATG
     3241 CATCTCAATT AGTCAGCAAC CAGGTGTGGA AAGTCCCCAG GCTCCCCAGC AGGCAGAAGT
     3301 ATGCAAAGCA TGCATCTCAA TTAGTCAGCA ACCATAGTCC CGCCCCTAAC TCCGCCCATC
     3361 CCGCCCCTAA CTCCGCCCAG TTCCGCCCAT TCTCCGCCCC ATGGCTGACT AATTTTTTTT
     3421 ATTTATGCAG AGGCCGAGGC CGCCTCGGCC TCTGAGCTAT TCCAGAAGTA GTGAGGAGGC
     3481 TTTTTTGGAG GCCTAGGCTT TTGCAAAGAT CGATCAAGAG ACAGGATGAG GATCGTTTCG
     3541 CATGATTGAA CAAGATGGAT TGCACGCAGG TTCTCCGGCC GCTTGGGTGG AGAGGCTATT
     3601 CGGCTATGAC TGGGCACAAC AGACAATCGG CTGCTCTGAT GCCGCCGTGT TCCGGCTGTC
     3661 AGCGCAGGGG CGCCCGGTTC TTTTTGTCAA GACCGACCTG TCCGGTGCCC TGAATGAACT
     3721 GCAAGACGAG GCAGCGCGGC TATCGTGGCT GGCCACGACG GGCGTTCCTT GCGCAGCTGT
     3781 GCTCGACGTT GTCACTGAAG CGGGAAGGGA CTGGCTGCTA TTGGGCGAAG TGCCGGGGCA
     3841 GGATCTCCTG TCATCTCACC TTGCTCCTGC CGAGAAAGTA TCCATCATGG CTGATGCAAT
     3901 GCGGCGGCTG CATACGCTTG ATCCGGCTAC CTGCCCATTC GACCACCAAG CGAAACATCG
     3961 CATCGAGCGA GCACGTACTC GGATGGAAGC CGGTCTTGTC GATCAGGATG ATCTGGACGA
     4021 AGAGCATCAG GGGCTCGCGC CAGCCGAACT GTTCGCCAGG CTCAAGGCGA GCATGCCCGA
     4081 CGGCGAGGAT CTCGTCGTGA CCCATGGCGA TGCCTGCTTG CCGAATATCA TGGTGGAAAA
     4141 TGGCCGCTTT TCTGGATTCA TCGACTGTGG CCGGCTGGGT GTGGCGGACC GCTATCAGGA
     4201 CATAGCGTTG GCTACCCGTG ATATTGCTGA AGAGCTTGGC GGCGAATGGG CTGACCGCTT
     4261 CCTCGTGCTT TACGGTATCG CCGCTCCCGA TTCGCAGCGC ATCGCCTTCT ATCGCCTTCT
     4321 TGACGAGTTC TTCTGAGCGG GACTCTGGGG TTCGAAATGA CCGACCAAGC GACGCCCAAC
     4381 CTGCCATCAC GAGATTTCGA TTCCACCGCC GCCTTCTATG AAAGGTTGGG CTTCGGAATC
     4441 GTTTTCCGGG ACGCCGGCTG GATGATCCTC CAGCGCGGGG ATCTCATGCT GGAGTTCTTC
     4501 GCCCACCCTA GGGGGAGGCT AACTGAAACA CGGAAGGAGA CAATACCGGA AGGAACCCGC
     4561 GCTATGACGG CAATAAAAAG ACAGAATAAA ACGCACGGTG TTGGGTCGTT TGTTCATAAA
     4621 CGCGGGGTTC GGTCCCAGGG CTGGCACTCT GTCGATACCC CACCGAGACC CCATTGGGGC
     4681 CAATACGCCC GCGTTTCTTC CTTTTCCCCA CCCCACCCCC CAAGTTCGGG TGAAGGCCCA
     4741 GGGCTCGCAG CCAACGTCGG GGCGGCAGGC CCTGCCATAG CCTCAGGTTA CTCATATATA
     4801 CTTTAGATTG ATTTAAAACT TCATTTTTAA TTTAAAAGGA TCTAGGTGAA GATCCTTTTT
     4861 GATAATCTCA TGACCAAAAT CCCTTAACGT GAGTTTTCGT TCCACTGAGC GTCAGACCCC
     4921 GTAGAAAAGA TCAAAGGATC TTCTTGAGAT CCTTTTTTTC TGCGCGTAAT CTGCTGCTTG
     4981 CAAACAAAAA AACCACCGCT ACCAGCGGTG GTTTGTTTGC CGGATCAAGA GCTACCAACT
     5041 CTTTTTCCGA AGGTAACTGG CTTCAGCAGA GCGCAGATAC CAAATACTGT CCTTCTAGTG
     5101 TAGCCGTAGT TAGGCCACCA CTTCAAGAAC TCTGTAGCAC CGCCTACATA CCTCGCTCTG
     5161 CTAATCCTGT TACCAGTGGC TGCTGCCAGT GGCGATAAGT CGTGTCTTAC CGGGTTGGAC
     5221 TCAAGACGAT AGTTACCGGA TAAGGCGCAG CGGTCGGGCT GAACGGGGGG TTCGTGCACA
     5281 CAGCCCAGCT TGGAGCGAAC GACCTACACC GAACTGAGAT ACCTACAGCG TGAGCTATGA
     5341 GAAAGCGCCA CGCTTCCCGA AGGGAGAAAG GCGGACAGGT ATCCGGTAAG CGGCAGGGTC
     5401 GGAACAGGAG AGCGCACGAG GGAGCTTCCA GGGGGAAACG CCTGGTATCT TTATAGTCCT
     5461 GTCGGGTTTC GCCACCTCTG ACTTGAGCGT CGATTTTTGT GATGCTCGTC AGGGGGGCGG
     5521 AGCCTATGGA AAAACGCCAG CAACGCGGCC TTTTTACGGT TCCTGGCCTT TTGCTGGCCT
     5581 TTTGCTCACA TGTTCTTTCC TGCGTTATCC CCTGATTCTG TGGATAACCG TATTACCGCC
     5641 ATGCAT     
//
