# Supplementary material for: A nano-liquid hub integrating growth and immune-evasion signaling to promote cell survival
Source: bioRxiv preprint, doi:10.1101/2021.12.30.474523, version 5 (2026-03-18)
Supplement: Supplementary data S1 [file 474523_file08.zip › DataS1_DNAfiles/074_pEGFPN1-CD47-SGx3-Halo7.gb]

LOCUS       pEGFPN1_                5864 bp ds-DNA     linear       25-NOV-2020
DEFINITION  .
ACCESSION   
VERSION     
SOURCE      .
  ORGANISM  .
COMMENT     
COMMENT     
COMMENT     ApEinfo:methylated:1
FEATURES             Location/Qualifiers
     misc_feature    591..650
                     /label=MCS
                     /ApEinfo_fwdcolor=#ffff66
                     /ApEinfo_revcolor=#ffff66
                     /ApEinfo_graphicformat=arrow_data {{0 1 2 0 0 -1} {} 0}
                     width 5 offset 0
     misc_feature    665..1579
                     /label=CD47
                     /ApEinfo_fwdcolor=#ffa3b6
                     /ApEinfo_revcolor=#ffa3b6
                     /ApEinfo_graphicformat=arrow_data {{0 1 2 0 0 -1} {} 0}
                     width 5 offset 0
     misc_feature    2531..2538
                     /label=MCS(1)
                     /ApEinfo_label=MCS
                     /ApEinfo_fwdcolor=#ffff66
                     /ApEinfo_revcolor=#ffff66
                     /ApEinfo_graphicformat=arrow_data {{0 1 2 0 0 -1} {} 0}
                     width 5 offset 0
     misc_feature    1592..1636
                     /label=SGX3
                     /ApEinfo_fwdcolor=#aefcff
                     /ApEinfo_revcolor=#aefcff
                     /ApEinfo_graphicformat=arrow_data {{0 1 2 0 0 -1} {} 0}
                     width 5 offset 0
     misc_feature    1..588
                     /label=CMV immediate early promoter
                     /ApEinfo_fwdcolor=#0f7ffe
                     /ApEinfo_revcolor=green
                     /ApEinfo_graphicformat=arrow_data {{0 1 2 0 0 -1} {} 0}
                     width 5 offset 0
     misc_feature    1637..2530
                     /label=Halo7
                     /ApEinfo_fwdcolor=#acf999
                     /ApEinfo_revcolor=#acf999
                     /ApEinfo_graphicformat=arrow_data {{0 1 2 0 0 -1} {} 0}
                     width 5 offset 0
     misc_feature    651..658
                     /label=MCS(2)
                     /ApEinfo_label=MCS
                     /ApEinfo_fwdcolor=#ffff66
                     /ApEinfo_revcolor=#ffff66
                     /ApEinfo_graphicformat=arrow_data {{0 1 2 0 0 -1} {} 0}
                     width 5 offset 0
     misc_feature    2780..3235
                     /label=f1 single-strand DNA origin
                     /ApEinfo_fwdcolor=cyan
                     /ApEinfo_revcolor=green
                     /ApEinfo_graphicformat=arrow_data {{0 1 2 0 0 -1} {} 0}
                     width 5 offset 0
     misc_feature    2683..2717
                     /label=SV40 early mRNA polyadenylation signal
                     /ApEinfo_fwdcolor=#fc8008
                     /ApEinfo_revcolor=green
                     /ApEinfo_graphicformat=arrow_data {{0 1 2 0 0 -1} {} 0}
                     width 5 offset 0
     misc_feature    3297..3325
                     /label=Bacterial promoterfor expression of KanR gene
                     /ApEinfo_fwdcolor=#6666fe
                     /ApEinfo_revcolor=green
                     /ApEinfo_graphicformat=arrow_data {{0 1 2 0 0 -1} {} 0}
                     width 5 offset 0
     misc_feature    3576..3711
                     /label=SV40 origin of replication
                     /ApEinfo_fwdcolor=#cc66fe
                     /ApEinfo_revcolor=green
                     /ApEinfo_graphicformat=arrow_data {{0 1 2 0 0 -1} {} 0}
                     width 5 offset 0
     misc_feature    3409..3638
                     /label=SV40 early promoter
                     /ApEinfo_fwdcolor=#7ffe07
                     /ApEinfo_revcolor=green
                     /ApEinfo_graphicformat=arrow_data {{0 1 2 0 0 -1} {} 0}
                     width 5 offset 0
     misc_feature    3760..4554
                     /label=Kanamycin/neomycin resistance gene
                     /ApEinfo_fwdcolor=#fc6665
                     /ApEinfo_revcolor=green
                     /ApEinfo_graphicformat=arrow_data {{0 1 2 0 0 -1} {} 0}
                     width 5 offset 0
     misc_feature    4790..4808
                     /label=HSV thymidine kinase polyadenylation signal
                     /ApEinfo_fwdcolor=cyan
                     /ApEinfo_revcolor=green
                     /ApEinfo_graphicformat=arrow_data {{0 1 2 0 0 -1} {} 0}
                     width 5 offset 0
     misc_feature    5139..5781
                     /label=pUC plasmid replication origin
                     /ApEinfo_fwdcolor=cyan
                     /ApEinfo_revcolor=green
                     /ApEinfo_graphicformat=arrow_data {{0 1 2 0 0 -1} {} 0}
                     width 5 offset 0
ORIGIN
        1 TAGTTATTAA TAGTAATCAA TTACGGGGTC ATTAGTTCAT AGCCCATATA TGGAGTTCCG
       61 CGTTACATAA CTTACGGTAA ATGGCCCGCC TGGCTGACCG CCCAACGACC CCCGCCCATT
      121 GACGTCAATA ATGACGTATG TTCCCATAGT AACGCCAATA GGGACTTTCC ATTGACGTCA
      181 ATGGGTGGAG TATTTACGGT AAACTGCCCA CTTGGCAGTA CATCAAGTGT ATCATATGCC
      241 AAGTACGCCC CCTATTGACG TCAATGACGG TAAATGGCCC GCCTGGCATT ATGCCCAGTA
      301 CATGACCTTA TGGGACTTTC CTACTTGGCA GTACATCTAC GTATTAGTCA TCGCTATTAC
      361 CATGGTGATG CGGTTTTGGC AGTACATCAA TGGGCGTGGA TAGCGGTTTG ACTCACGGGG
      421 ATTTCCAAGT CTCCACCCCA TTGACGTCAA TGGGAGTTTG TTTTGGCACC AAAATCAACG
      481 GGACTTTCCA AAATGTCGTA ACAACTCCGC CCCATTGACG CAAATGGGCG GTAGGCGTGT
      541 ACGGTGGGAG GTCTATATAA GCAGAGCTGG TTTAGTGAAC CGTCAGATCC GCTAGCGCTA
      601 CCGGACTCAG ATCTCGAGCT CAAGCTTCGA ATTCTGCAGT CGACGGTACC GGCGCGCCGG
      661 TACCATGTGG CCCCTGGTAG CGGCGCTGTT GCTGGGCTCG GCGTGCTGCG GATCAGCTCA
      721 GCTACTATTT AATAAAACAA AATCTGTAGA ATTCACGTTT TGTAATGACA CTGTCGTCAT
      781 TCCATGCTTT GTTACTAATA TGGAGGCACA AAACACTACT GAAGTATACG TAAAGTGGAA
      841 ATTTAAAGGA AGAGATATTT ACACCTTTGA TGGAGCTCTA AACAAGTCCA CTGTCCCCAC
      901 TGACTTTAGT AGTGCAAAAA TTGAAGTCTC ACAATTACTA AAAGGAGATG CCTCTTTGAA
      961 GATGGATAAG AGTGATGCTG TCTCACACAC AGGAAACTAC ACTTGTGAAG TAACAGAATT
     1021 AACCAGAGAA GGTGAAACGA TCATCGAGCT AAAATATCGT GTTGTTTCAT GGTTTTCTCC
     1081 AAATGAAAAT ATTCTTATTG TTATTTTCCC AATTTTTGCT ATACTCCTGT TCTGGGGACA
     1141 GTTTGGTATT AAAACACTTA AATATAGATC CGGTGGTATG GATGAGAAAA CAATTGCTTT
     1201 ACTTGTTGCT GGACTAGTGA TCACTGTCAT TGTCATTGTT GGAGCCATTC TTTTCGTCCC
     1261 AGGTGAATAT TCATTAAAGA ATGCTACTGG CCTTGGTTTA ATTGTGACTT CTACAGGGAT
     1321 ATTAATATTA CTTCACTACT ATGTGTTTAG TACAGCGATT GGATTAACCT CCTTCGTCAT
     1381 TGCCATATTG GTTATTCAGG TGATAGCCTA TATCCTCGCT GTGGTTGGAC TGAGTCTCTG
     1441 TATTGCGGCG TGTATACCAA TGCATGGCCC TCTTCTGATT TCAGGTTTGA GTATCTTAGC
     1501 TCTAGCACAA TTACTTGGAC TAGTTTATAT GAAATTTGTG GCTTCCAATC AGAAGACTAT
     1561 ACAACCTCCT AGGAATAACT GTACAACTAG TTCTGGTGGC GGAGGGAGTG GCGGAGGTGG
     1621 GTCAGGAGGT GGAGGCATGG CAGAAATCGG TACTGGCTTT CCATTCGACC CCCATTATGT
     1681 GGAAGTCCTG GGCGAGCGCA TGCACTACGT CGATGTTGGT CCGCGCGATG GCACCCCTGT
     1741 GCTGTTCCTG CACGGTAACC CGACCTCCTC CTACGTGTGG CGCAACATCA TCCCGCATGT
     1801 TGCACCGACC CATCGCTGCA TTGCTCCAGA CCTGATCGGT ATGGGCAAAT CCGACAAACC
     1861 AGACCTGGGT TATTTCTTCG ACGACCACGT CCGCTTCATG GATGCCTTCA TCGAAGCCCT
     1921 GGGTCTGGAA GAGGTCGTCC TGGTCATTCA CGACTGGGGC TCCGCTCTGG GTTTCCACTG
     1981 GGCCAAGCGC AATCCAGAGC GCGTCAAAGG TATTGCATTT ATGGAGTTCA TCCGCCCTAT
     2041 CCCGACCTGG GACGAATGGC CAGAATTTGC CCGCGAGACC TTCCAGGCCT TCCGCACCAC
     2101 CGACGTCGGC CGCAAGCTGA TCATCGATCA GAACGTTTTT ATCGAGGGTA CGCTGCCGAT
     2161 GGGTGTCGTC CGCCCGCTGA CTGAAGTCGA GATGGACCAT TACCGCGAGC CGTTCCTGAA
     2221 TCCTGTTGAC CGCGAGCCAC TGTGGCGCTT CCCAAACGAG CTGCCAATCG CCGGTGAGCC
     2281 AGCGAACATC GTCGCGCTGG TCGAAGAATA CATGGACTGG CTGCACCAGT CCCCTGTCCC
     2341 GAAGCTGCTG TTCTGGGGCA CCCCAGGCGT TCTGATCCCA CCGGCCGAAG CCGCTCGCCT
     2401 GGCCAAAAGC CTGCCTAACT GCAAGGCTGT GGACATCGGC CCGGGTCTGA ATCTGCTGCA
     2461 AGAAGACAAC CCGGACCTGA TCGGCAGCGA GATCGCGCGC TGGCTGTCGA CGCTCGAGAT
     2521 TTCCGGCTAA GCGGCCGCGA CTCTAGATCA TAATCAGCCA TACCACATTT GTAGAGGTTT
     2581 TACTTGCTTT AAAAAACCTC CCACACCTCC CCCTGAACCT GAAACATAAA ATGAATGCAA
     2641 TTGTTGTTGT TAACTTGTTT ATTGCAGCTT ATAATGGTTA CAAATAAAGC AATAGCATCA
     2701 CAAATTTCAC AAATAAAGCA TTTTTTTCAC TGCATTCTAG TTGTGGTTTG TCCAAACTCA
     2761 TCAATGTATC TTAAGGCGTA AATTGTAAGC GTTAATATTT TGTTAAAATT CGCGTTAAAT
     2821 TTTTGTTAAA TCAGCTCATT TTTTAACCAA TAGGCCGAAA TCGGCAAAAT CCCTTATAAA
     2881 TCAAAAGAAT AGACCGAGAT AGGGTTGAGT GTTGTTCCAG TTTGGAACAA GAGTCCACTA
     2941 TTAAAGAACG TGGACTCCAA CGTCAAAGGN NNNNNNNNNN NNNNNNNNNN NNNNNNNNNN
     3001 NNNNNNNNNN NNNNNNNNTN NNNNNNNNNN NNNNNNNNNN NNNNNNNNNN NNNNNNNNNN
     3061 NNNNNNNNNN NNNNNNNNNN NNNNNNNNNN NNNNNNNNNN NNNNNNNNNN GNNNNNNNNN
     3121 NNNNNNNNNN NNNNNNNNNN NNNNNNNNNN NNNNNNNNNN NNNNNNNNNN NNNNNNNNNN
     3181 NNNNNNNNNN NNNNNNNNNN NNNNNNNNNN NNNNNNNNNN NNNNNNNNNN NNNNNCAGGT
     3241 GGCACTTTTC GGGGAAATGT GCGCGGAACC CCTATTTGTT TATTTTTCTA AATACATTCA
     3301 AATATGTATC CGCTCATGAG ACAATAACCC TGATAAATGC TTCAATAATA TTGAAAAAGG
     3361 AAGAGTCCTG AGGCGGAAAG AACCAGCTGT GGAATGTGTG TCAGTTAGGG TGTGGAAAGT
     3421 CCCCAGGCTC CCCAGCAGGC AGAAGTATGC AAAGCATGCA TCTCAATTAG TCAGCAACCA
     3481 GGTGTGGAAA GTCCCCAGGC TCCCCAGCAG GCAGAAGTAT GCAAAGCATG CATCTCAATT
     3541 AGTCAGCAAC CATAGTCCCG CCCCTAACTC CGCCCATCCC GCCCCTAACT CCGCCCAGTT
     3601 CCGCCCATTC TCCGCCCCAT GGCTGACTAA TTTTTTTTAT TTATGCAGAG GCCGAGGCCG
     3661 CCTCGGCCTC TGAGCTATTC CAGAAGTAGT GAGGAGGCTT TTTTGGAGGC CTAGGCTTTT
     3721 GCAAAGATCG ATCAAGAGAC AGGATGAGGA TCGTTTCGCA TGATTGAACA AGATGGATTG
     3781 CACGCAGGTT CTCCGGCCGC TTGGGTGGAG AGGCTATTCG GCTATGACTG GGCACAACAG
     3841 ACAATCGGCT GCTCTGATGC CGCCGTGTTC CGGCTGTCAG CGCAGGGGCG CCCGGTTCTT
     3901 TTTGTCAAGA CCGACCTGTC CGGTGCCCTG AATGAACTGC AAGACGAGGC AGCGCGGCTA
     3961 TCGTGGCTGG CCACGACGGG CGTTCCTTGC GCAGCTGTGC TCGACGTTGT CACTGAAGCG
     4021 GGAAGGGACT GGCTGCTATT GGGCGAAGTG CCGGGGCAGG ATCTCCTGTC ATCTCACCTT
     4081 GCTCCTGCCG AGAAAGTATC CATCATGGCT GATGCAATGC GGCGGCTGCA TACGCTTGAT
     4141 CCGGCTACCT GCCCATTCGA CCACCAAGCG AAACATCGCA TCGAGCGAGC ACGTACTCGG
     4201 ATGGAAGCCG GTCTTGTCGA TCAGGATGAT CTGGACGAAG AGCATCAGGG GCTCGCGCCA
     4261 GCCGAACTGT TCGCCAGGCT CAAGGCGAGC ATGCCCGACG GCGAGGATCT CGTCGTGACC
     4321 CATGGCGATG CCTGCTTGCC GAATATCATG GTGGAAAATG GCCGCTTTTC TGGATTCATC
     4381 GACTGTGGCC GGCTGGGTGT GGCGGACCGC TATCAGGACA TAGCGTTGGC TACCCGTGAT
     4441 ATTGCTGAAG AGCTTGGCGG CGAATGGGCT GACCGCTTCC TCGTGCTTTA CGGTATCGCC
     4501 GCTCCCGATT CGCAGCGCAT CGCCTTCTAT CGCCTTCTTG ACGAGTTCTT CTGAGCGGGA
     4561 CTCTGGGGTT CGAAATGACC GACCAAGCGA CGCCCAACCT GCCATCACGA GATTTCGATT
     4621 CCACCGCCGC CTTCTATGAA AGGTTGGGCT TCGGAATCGT TTTCCGGGAC GCCGGCTGGA
     4681 TGATCCTCCA GCGCGGGGAT CTCATGCTGG AGTTCTTCGC CCACCCTAGG GGGAGGCTAA
     4741 CTGAAACACG GAAGGAGACA ATACCGGAAG GAACCCGCGC TATGACGGCA ATAAAAAGAC
     4801 AGAATAAAAC GCACGGTGTT GGGTCGTTTG TTCATAAACG CGGGGTTCGG TCCCAGGGCT
     4861 GGCACTCTGT CGATACCCCA CCGAGACCCC ATTGGGGCCA ATACGCCCGC GTTTCTTCCT
     4921 TTTCCCCACC CCACCCCCCA AGTTCGGGTG AAGGCCCAGG GCTCGCAGCC AACGTCGGGG
     4981 CGGCAGGCCC TGCCATAGCC TCAGGTTACT CATATATACT TTAGATTGAT TTAAAACTTC
     5041 ATTTTTAATT TAAAAGGATC TAGGTGAAGA TCCTTTTTGA TAATCTCATG ACCAAAATCC
     5101 CTTAACGTGA GTTTTCGTTC CACTGAGCGT CAGACCCCGT AGAAAAGATC AAAGGATCTT
     5161 CTTGAGATCC TTTTTTTCTG CGCGTAATCT GCTGCTTGCA AACAAAAAAA CCACCGCTAC
     5221 CAGCGGTGGT TTGTTTGCCG GATCAAGAGC TACCAACTCT TTTTCCGAAG GTAACTGGCT
     5281 TCAGCAGAGC GCAGATACCA AATACTGTCC TTCTAGTGTA GCCGTAGTTA GGCCACCACT
     5341 TCAAGAACTC TGTAGCACCG CCTACATACC TCGCTCTGCT AATCCTGTTA CCAGTGGCTG
     5401 CTGCCAGTGG CGATAAGTCG TGTCTTACCG GGTTGGACTC AAGACGATAG TTACCGGATA
     5461 AGGCGCAGCG GTCGGGCTGA ACGGGGGGTT CGTGCACACA GCCCAGCTTG GAGCGAACGA
     5521 CCTACACCGA ACTGAGATAC CTACAGCGTG AGCTATGAGA AAGCGCCACG CTTCCCGAAG
     5581 GGAGAAAGGC GGACAGGTAT CCGGTAAGCG GCAGGGTCGG AACAGGAGAG CGCACGAGGG
     5641 AGCTTCCAGG GGGAAACGCC TGGTATCTTT ATAGTCCTGT CGGGTTTCGC CACCTCTGAC
     5701 TTGAGCGTCG ATTTTTGTGA TGCTCGTCAG GGGGGCGGAG CCTATGGAAA AACGCCAGCA
     5761 ACGCGGCCTT TTTACGGTTC CTGGCCTTTT GCTGGCCTTT TGCTCACATG TTCTTTCCTG
     5821 CGTTATCCCC TGATTCTGTG GATAACCGTA TTACCGCCAT GCAT 
//
