# Supplementary material for: A nano-liquid hub integrating growth and immune-evasion signaling to promote cell survival
Source: bioRxiv preprint, doi:10.1101/2021.12.30.474523, version 5 (2026-03-18)
Supplement: Supplementary data S1 [file 474523_file08.zip › DataS1_DNAfiles/075_pEGFPN1-CD47-SGx3-SNAPf.gb]

LOCUS       pEGFPN1_                5516 bp ds-DNA     linear       25-NOV-2020
DEFINITION  .
ACCESSION   
VERSION     
SOURCE      .
  ORGANISM  .
COMMENT     
COMMENT     
COMMENT     ApEinfo:methylated:1
FEATURES             Location/Qualifiers
     misc_feature    591..650
                     /label=MCS
                     /ApEinfo_fwdcolor=#ffff66
                     /ApEinfo_revcolor=#ffff66
                     /ApEinfo_graphicformat=arrow_data {{0 1 2 0 0 -1} {} 0}
                     width 5 offset 0
     misc_feature    1586..1633
                     /label=SGX3
                     /ApEinfo_fwdcolor=#aefcff
                     /ApEinfo_revcolor=#aefcff
                     /ApEinfo_graphicformat=arrow_data {{0 1 2 0 0 -1} {} 0}
                     width 5 offset 0
     misc_feature    2183..2190
                     /label=MCS(1)
                     /ApEinfo_label=MCS
                     /ApEinfo_fwdcolor=#ffff66
                     /ApEinfo_revcolor=#ffff66
                     /ApEinfo_graphicformat=arrow_data {{0 1 2 0 0 -1} {} 0}
                     width 5 offset 0
     misc_feature    665..1579
                     /label=CD47
                     /ApEinfo_fwdcolor=#ffa3b6
                     /ApEinfo_revcolor=#ffa3b6
                     /ApEinfo_graphicformat=arrow_data {{0 1 2 0 0 -1} {} 0}
                     width 5 offset 0
     misc_feature    1..588
                     /label=CMV immediate early promoter
                     /ApEinfo_fwdcolor=#0f7ffe
                     /ApEinfo_revcolor=green
                     /ApEinfo_graphicformat=arrow_data {{0 1 2 0 0 -1} {} 0}
                     width 5 offset 0
     misc_feature    1634..2179
                     /label=SNAPf
                     /ApEinfo_fwdcolor=#acf999
                     /ApEinfo_revcolor=#acf999
                     /ApEinfo_graphicformat=arrow_data {{0 1 2 0 0 -1} {} 0}
                     width 5 offset 0
     misc_feature    651..658
                     /label=MCS(2)
                     /ApEinfo_label=MCS
                     /ApEinfo_fwdcolor=#ffff66
                     /ApEinfo_revcolor=#ffff66
                     /ApEinfo_graphicformat=arrow_data {{0 1 2 0 0 -1} {} 0}
                     width 5 offset 0
     misc_feature    2432..2887
                     /label=f1 single-strand DNA origin
                     /ApEinfo_fwdcolor=cyan
                     /ApEinfo_revcolor=green
                     /ApEinfo_graphicformat=arrow_data {{0 1 2 0 0 -1} {} 0}
                     width 5 offset 0
     misc_feature    2335..2369
                     /label=SV40 early mRNA polyadenylation signal
                     /ApEinfo_fwdcolor=#fc8008
                     /ApEinfo_revcolor=green
                     /ApEinfo_graphicformat=arrow_data {{0 1 2 0 0 -1} {} 0}
                     width 5 offset 0
     misc_feature    2949..2977
                     /label=Bacterial promoterfor expression of KanR gene
                     /ApEinfo_fwdcolor=#6666fe
                     /ApEinfo_revcolor=green
                     /ApEinfo_graphicformat=arrow_data {{0 1 2 0 0 -1} {} 0}
                     width 5 offset 0
     misc_feature    3228..3363
                     /label=SV40 origin of replication
                     /ApEinfo_fwdcolor=#cc66fe
                     /ApEinfo_revcolor=green
                     /ApEinfo_graphicformat=arrow_data {{0 1 2 0 0 -1} {} 0}
                     width 5 offset 0
     misc_feature    3061..3290
                     /label=SV40 early promoter
                     /ApEinfo_fwdcolor=#7ffe07
                     /ApEinfo_revcolor=green
                     /ApEinfo_graphicformat=arrow_data {{0 1 2 0 0 -1} {} 0}
                     width 5 offset 0
     misc_feature    3412..4206
                     /label=Kanamycin/neomycin resistance gene
                     /ApEinfo_fwdcolor=#fc6665
                     /ApEinfo_revcolor=green
                     /ApEinfo_graphicformat=arrow_data {{0 1 2 0 0 -1} {} 0}
                     width 5 offset 0
     misc_feature    4442..4460
                     /label=HSV thymidine kinase polyadenylation signal
                     /ApEinfo_fwdcolor=cyan
                     /ApEinfo_revcolor=green
                     /ApEinfo_graphicformat=arrow_data {{0 1 2 0 0 -1} {} 0}
                     width 5 offset 0
     misc_feature    4791..5433
                     /label=pUC plasmid replication origin
                     /ApEinfo_fwdcolor=cyan
                     /ApEinfo_revcolor=green
                     /ApEinfo_graphicformat=arrow_data {{0 1 2 0 0 -1} {} 0}
                     width 5 offset 0
ORIGIN
        1 TAGTTATTAA TAGTAATCAA TTACGGGGTC ATTAGTTCAT AGCCCATATA TGGAGTTCCG
       61 CGTTACATAA CTTACGGTAA ATGGCCCGCC TGGCTGACCG CCCAACGACC CCCGCCCATT
      121 GACGTCAATA ATGACGTATG TTCCCATAGT AACGCCAATA GGGACTTTCC ATTGACGTCA
      181 ATGGGTGGAG TATTTACGGT AAACTGCCCA CTTGGCAGTA CATCAAGTGT ATCATATGCC
      241 AAGTACGCCC CCTATTGACG TCAATGACGG TAAATGGCCC GCCTGGCATT ATGCCCAGTA
      301 CATGACCTTA TGGGACTTTC CTACTTGGCA GTACATCTAC GTATTAGTCA TCGCTATTAC
      361 CATGGTGATG CGGTTTTGGC AGTACATCAA TGGGCGTGGA TAGCGGTTTG ACTCACGGGG
      421 ATTTCCAAGT CTCCACCCCA TTGACGTCAA TGGGAGTTTG TTTTGGCACC AAAATCAACG
      481 GGACTTTCCA AAATGTCGTA ACAACTCCGC CCCATTGACG CAAATGGGCG GTAGGCGTGT
      541 ACGGTGGGAG GTCTATATAA GCAGAGCTGG TTTAGTGAAC CGTCAGATCC GCTAGCGCTA
      601 CCGGACTCAG ATCTCGAGCT CAAGCTTCGA ATTCTGCAGT CGACGGTACC GGCGCGCCGG
      661 TACCATGTGG CCCCTGGTAG CGGCGCTGTT GCTGGGCTCG GCGTGCTGCG GATCAGCTCA
      721 GCTACTATTT AATAAAACAA AATCTGTAGA ATTCACGTTT TGTAATGACA CTGTCGTCAT
      781 TCCATGCTTT GTTACTAATA TGGAGGCACA AAACACTACT GAAGTATACG TAAAGTGGAA
      841 ATTTAAAGGA AGAGATATTT ACACCTTTGA TGGAGCTCTA AACAAGTCCA CTGTCCCCAC
      901 TGACTTTAGT AGTGCAAAAA TTGAAGTCTC ACAATTACTA AAAGGAGATG CCTCTTTGAA
      961 GATGGATAAG AGTGATGCTG TCTCACACAC AGGAAACTAC ACTTGTGAAG TAACAGAATT
     1021 AACCAGAGAA GGTGAAACGA TCATCGAGCT AAAATATCGT GTTGTTTCAT GGTTTTCTCC
     1081 AAATGAAAAT ATTCTTATTG TTATTTTCCC AATTTTTGCT ATACTCCTGT TCTGGGGACA
     1141 GTTTGGTATT AAAACACTTA AATATAGATC CGGTGGTATG GATGAGAAAA CAATTGCTTT
     1201 ACTTGTTGCT GGACTAGTGA TCACTGTCAT TGTCATTGTT GGAGCCATTC TTTTCGTCCC
     1261 AGGTGAATAT TCATTAAAGA ATGCTACTGG CCTTGGTTTA ATTGTGACTT CTACAGGGAT
     1321 ATTAATATTA CTTCACTACT ATGTGTTTAG TACAGCGATT GGATTAACCT CCTTCGTCAT
     1381 TGCCATATTG GTTATTCAGG TGATAGCCTA TATCCTCGCT GTGGTTGGAC TGAGTCTCTG
     1441 TATTGCGGCG TGTATACCAA TGCATGGCCC TCTTCTGATT TCAGGTTTGA GTATCTTAGC
     1501 TCTAGCACAA TTACTTGGAC TAGTTTATAT GAAATTTGTG GCTTCCAATC AGAAGACTAT
     1561 ACAACCTCCT AGGAATAACT GTACATCTGG TGGCGGAGGG AGTGGCGGAG GTGGGTCAGG
     1621 AGGTGGAGGC ACCATGGACA AAGACTGCGA AATGAAGCGC ACCACCCTGG ATAGCCCTCT
     1681 GGGCAAGCTG GAACTGTCTG GGTGCGAACA GGGCCTGCAC CGTATCATCT TCCTGGGCAA
     1741 AGGAACATCT GCCGCCGACG CCGTGGAAGT GCCTGCCCCA GCCGCCGTGC TGGGCGGACC
     1801 AGAGCCACTG ATGCAGGCCA CCGCCTGGCT CAACGCCTAC TTTCACCAGC CTGAGGCCAT
     1861 CGAGGAGTTC CCTGTGCCAG CCCTGCACCA CCCAGTGTTC CAGCAGGAGA GCTTTACCCG
     1921 CCAGGTGCTG TGGAAACTGC TGAAAGTGGT GAAGTTCGGA GAGGTCATCA GCTACAGCCA
     1981 CCTGGCCGCC CTGGCCGGCA ATCCCGCCGC CACCGCCGCC GTGAAAACCG CCCTGAGCGG
     2041 AAATCCCGTG CCCATTCTGA TCCCCTGCCA CCGGGTGGTG CAGGGCGACC TGGACGTGGG
     2101 GGGCTACGAG GGCGGGCTCG CCGTGAAAGA GTGGCTGCTG GCCCACGAGG GCCACAGACT
     2161 GGGCAAGCCT GGGCTGGGTT GAGCGGCCGC GACTCTAGAT CATAATCAGC CATACCACAT
     2221 TTGTAGAGGT TTTACTTGCT TTAAAAAACC TCCCACACCT CCCCCTGAAC CTGAAACATA
     2281 AAATGAATGC AATTGTTGTT GTTAACTTGT TTATTGCAGC TTATAATGGT TACAAATAAA
     2341 GCAATAGCAT CACAAATTTC ACAAATAAAG CATTTTTTTC ACTGCATTCT AGTTGTGGTT
     2401 TGTCCAAACT CATCAATGTA TCTTAAGGCG TAAATTGTAA GCGTTAATAT TTTGTTAAAA
     2461 TTCGCGTTAA ATTTTTGTTA AATCAGCTCA TTTTTTAACC AATAGGCCGA AATCGGCAAA
     2521 ATCCCTTATA AATCAAAAGA ATAGACCGAG ATAGGGTTGA GTGTTGTTCC AGTTTGGAAC
     2581 AAGAGTCCAC TATTAAAGAA CGTGGACTCC AACGTCAAAG GNNNNNNNNN NNNNNNNNNN
     2641 NNNNNNNNNN NNNNNNNNNN NNNNNNNNNN TNNNNNNNNN NNNNNNNNNN NNNNNNNNNN
     2701 NNNNNNNNNN NNNNNNNNNN NNNNNNNNNN NNNNNNNNNN NNNNNNNNNN NNNNNNNNNN
     2761 NNGNNNNNNN NNNNNNNNNN NNNNNNNNNN NNNNNNNNNN NNNNNNNNNN NNNNNNNNNN
     2821 NNNNNNNNNN NNNNNNNNNN NNNNNNNNNN NNNNNNNNNN NNNNNNNNNN NNNNNNNNNN
     2881 NNNNNNNCAG GTGGCACTTT TCGGGGAAAT GTGCGCGGAA CCCCTATTTG TTTATTTTTC
     2941 TAAATACATT CAAATATGTA TCCGCTCATG AGACAATAAC CCTGATAAAT GCTTCAATAA
     3001 TATTGAAAAA GGAAGAGTCC TGAGGCGGAA AGAACCAGCT GTGGAATGTG TGTCAGTTAG
     3061 GGTGTGGAAA GTCCCCAGGC TCCCCAGCAG GCAGAAGTAT GCAAAGCATG CATCTCAATT
     3121 AGTCAGCAAC CAGGTGTGGA AAGTCCCCAG GCTCCCCAGC AGGCAGAAGT ATGCAAAGCA
     3181 TGCATCTCAA TTAGTCAGCA ACCATAGTCC CGCCCCTAAC TCCGCCCATC CCGCCCCTAA
     3241 CTCCGCCCAG TTCCGCCCAT TCTCCGCCCC ATGGCTGACT AATTTTTTTT ATTTATGCAG
     3301 AGGCCGAGGC CGCCTCGGCC TCTGAGCTAT TCCAGAAGTA GTGAGGAGGC TTTTTTGGAG
     3361 GCCTAGGCTT TTGCAAAGAT CGATCAAGAG ACAGGATGAG GATCGTTTCG CATGATTGAA
     3421 CAAGATGGAT TGCACGCAGG TTCTCCGGCC GCTTGGGTGG AGAGGCTATT CGGCTATGAC
     3481 TGGGCACAAC AGACAATCGG CTGCTCTGAT GCCGCCGTGT TCCGGCTGTC AGCGCAGGGG
     3541 CGCCCGGTTC TTTTTGTCAA GACCGACCTG TCCGGTGCCC TGAATGAACT GCAAGACGAG
     3601 GCAGCGCGGC TATCGTGGCT GGCCACGACG GGCGTTCCTT GCGCAGCTGT GCTCGACGTT
     3661 GTCACTGAAG CGGGAAGGGA CTGGCTGCTA TTGGGCGAAG TGCCGGGGCA GGATCTCCTG
     3721 TCATCTCACC TTGCTCCTGC CGAGAAAGTA TCCATCATGG CTGATGCAAT GCGGCGGCTG
     3781 CATACGCTTG ATCCGGCTAC CTGCCCATTC GACCACCAAG CGAAACATCG CATCGAGCGA
     3841 GCACGTACTC GGATGGAAGC CGGTCTTGTC GATCAGGATG ATCTGGACGA AGAGCATCAG
     3901 GGGCTCGCGC CAGCCGAACT GTTCGCCAGG CTCAAGGCGA GCATGCCCGA CGGCGAGGAT
     3961 CTCGTCGTGA CCCATGGCGA TGCCTGCTTG CCGAATATCA TGGTGGAAAA TGGCCGCTTT
     4021 TCTGGATTCA TCGACTGTGG CCGGCTGGGT GTGGCGGACC GCTATCAGGA CATAGCGTTG
     4081 GCTACCCGTG ATATTGCTGA AGAGCTTGGC GGCGAATGGG CTGACCGCTT CCTCGTGCTT
     4141 TACGGTATCG CCGCTCCCGA TTCGCAGCGC ATCGCCTTCT ATCGCCTTCT TGACGAGTTC
     4201 TTCTGAGCGG GACTCTGGGG TTCGAAATGA CCGACCAAGC GACGCCCAAC CTGCCATCAC
     4261 GAGATTTCGA TTCCACCGCC GCCTTCTATG AAAGGTTGGG CTTCGGAATC GTTTTCCGGG
     4321 ACGCCGGCTG GATGATCCTC CAGCGCGGGG ATCTCATGCT GGAGTTCTTC GCCCACCCTA
     4381 GGGGGAGGCT AACTGAAACA CGGAAGGAGA CAATACCGGA AGGAACCCGC GCTATGACGG
     4441 CAATAAAAAG ACAGAATAAA ACGCACGGTG TTGGGTCGTT TGTTCATAAA CGCGGGGTTC
     4501 GGTCCCAGGG CTGGCACTCT GTCGATACCC CACCGAGACC CCATTGGGGC CAATACGCCC
     4561 GCGTTTCTTC CTTTTCCCCA CCCCACCCCC CAAGTTCGGG TGAAGGCCCA GGGCTCGCAG
     4621 CCAACGTCGG GGCGGCAGGC CCTGCCATAG CCTCAGGTTA CTCATATATA CTTTAGATTG
     4681 ATTTAAAACT TCATTTTTAA TTTAAAAGGA TCTAGGTGAA GATCCTTTTT GATAATCTCA
     4741 TGACCAAAAT CCCTTAACGT GAGTTTTCGT TCCACTGAGC GTCAGACCCC GTAGAAAAGA
     4801 TCAAAGGATC TTCTTGAGAT CCTTTTTTTC TGCGCGTAAT CTGCTGCTTG CAAACAAAAA
     4861 AACCACCGCT ACCAGCGGTG GTTTGTTTGC CGGATCAAGA GCTACCAACT CTTTTTCCGA
     4921 AGGTAACTGG CTTCAGCAGA GCGCAGATAC CAAATACTGT CCTTCTAGTG TAGCCGTAGT
     4981 TAGGCCACCA CTTCAAGAAC TCTGTAGCAC CGCCTACATA CCTCGCTCTG CTAATCCTGT
     5041 TACCAGTGGC TGCTGCCAGT GGCGATAAGT CGTGTCTTAC CGGGTTGGAC TCAAGACGAT
     5101 AGTTACCGGA TAAGGCGCAG CGGTCGGGCT GAACGGGGGG TTCGTGCACA CAGCCCAGCT
     5161 TGGAGCGAAC GACCTACACC GAACTGAGAT ACCTACAGCG TGAGCTATGA GAAAGCGCCA
     5221 CGCTTCCCGA AGGGAGAAAG GCGGACAGGT ATCCGGTAAG CGGCAGGGTC GGAACAGGAG
     5281 AGCGCACGAG GGAGCTTCCA GGGGGAAACG CCTGGTATCT TTATAGTCCT GTCGGGTTTC
     5341 GCCACCTCTG ACTTGAGCGT CGATTTTTGT GATGCTCGTC AGGGGGGCGG AGCCTATGGA
     5401 AAAACGCCAG CAACGCGGCC TTTTTACGGT TCCTGGCCTT TTGCTGGCCT TTTGCTCACA
     5461 TGTTCTTTCC TGCGTTATCC CCTGATTCTG TGGATAACCG TATTACCGCC ATGCAT
//
