# Supplementary material for: A nano-liquid hub integrating growth and immune-evasion signaling to promote cell survival
Source: bioRxiv preprint, doi:10.1101/2021.12.30.474523, version 5 (2026-03-18)
Supplement: Supplementary data S1 [file 474523_file08.zip › DataS1_DNAfiles/076_pEGFPN1-SP(LPH)-mEGFP-SGSGx3-CD47-SGX3-Halo7.gb]

LOCUS       pEGFPN1_SP_LPH__        6611 bp ds-DNA     linear       11-JAN-2021
DEFINITION  .
ACCESSION   
VERSION     
SOURCE      .
  ORGANISM  .
COMMENT     
COMMENT     
COMMENT     ApEinfo:methylated:1
FEATURES             Location/Qualifiers
     misc_feature    686..1402
                     /label=mEGFP
                     /ApEinfo_fwdcolor=#acf999
                     /ApEinfo_revcolor=#acf999
                     /ApEinfo_graphicformat=arrow_data {{0 1 2 0 0 -1} {} 0}
                     width 5 offset 0
     misc_feature    2339..2383
                     /label=SGX3
                     /ApEinfo_fwdcolor=#aefcff
                     /ApEinfo_revcolor=#aefcff
                     /ApEinfo_graphicformat=arrow_data {{0 1 2 0 0 -1} {} 0}
                     width 5 offset 0
     misc_feature    611..667
                     /label=SP(LPH)
                     /ApEinfo_fwdcolor=#c1b1ff
                     /ApEinfo_revcolor=#c1b1ff
                     /ApEinfo_graphicformat=arrow_data {{0 1 2 0 0 -1} {} 0}
                     width 5 offset 0
     misc_feature    1..588
                     /label=CMV immediate early promoter
                     /ApEinfo_fwdcolor=#0f7ffe
                     /ApEinfo_revcolor=green
                     /ApEinfo_graphicformat=arrow_data {{0 1 2 0 0 -1} {} 0}
                     width 5 offset 0
     misc_feature    4507..5301
                     /label=Kanamycin/neomycin resistance gene
                     /ApEinfo_fwdcolor=#fc6665
                     /ApEinfo_revcolor=green
                     /ApEinfo_graphicformat=arrow_data {{0 1 2 0 0 -1} {} 0}
                     width 5 offset 0
     misc_feature    2384..3277
                     /label=Halo7
                     /ApEinfo_fwdcolor=#acf999
                     /ApEinfo_revcolor=#acf999
                     /ApEinfo_graphicformat=arrow_data {{0 1 2 0 0 -1} {} 0}
                     width 5 offset 0
     misc_feature    3527..3982
                     /label=f1 single-strand DNA origin
                     /ApEinfo_fwdcolor=cyan
                     /ApEinfo_revcolor=green
                     /ApEinfo_graphicformat=arrow_data {{0 1 2 0 0 -1} {} 0}
                     width 5 offset 0
     misc_feature    5537..5555
                     /label=HSV thymidine kinase polyadenylation signal
                     /ApEinfo_fwdcolor=cyan
                     /ApEinfo_revcolor=green
                     /ApEinfo_graphicformat=arrow_data {{0 1 2 0 0 -1} {} 0}
                     width 5 offset 0
     misc_feature    1304..1306
                     /label=A206K monomeric mutation
                     /ApEinfo_fwdcolor=#9ab1ff
                     /ApEinfo_revcolor=#9ab1ff
                     /ApEinfo_graphicformat=arrow_data {{0 1 2 0 0 -1} {} 0}
                     width 5 offset 0
     misc_feature    3430..3464
                     /label=SV40 early mRNA polyadenylation signal
                     /ApEinfo_fwdcolor=#fc8008
                     /ApEinfo_revcolor=green
                     /ApEinfo_graphicformat=arrow_data {{0 1 2 0 0 -1} {} 0}
                     width 5 offset 0
     misc_feature    5886..6528
                     /label=pUC plasmid replication origin
                     /ApEinfo_fwdcolor=cyan
                     /ApEinfo_revcolor=green
                     /ApEinfo_graphicformat=arrow_data {{0 1 2 0 0 -1} {} 0}
                     width 5 offset 0
     misc_feature    1403..1465
                     /label=SGSGx3 linker
                     /ApEinfo_fwdcolor=#aefcff
                     /ApEinfo_revcolor=#aefcff
                     /ApEinfo_graphicformat=arrow_data {{0 1 2 0 0 -1} {} 0}
                     width 5 offset 0
     misc_feature    4044..4072
                     /label=Bacterial promoterfor expression of KanR gene
                     /ApEinfo_fwdcolor=#6666fe
                     /ApEinfo_revcolor=green
                     /ApEinfo_graphicformat=arrow_data {{0 1 2 0 0 -1} {} 0}
                     width 5 offset 0
     misc_feature    1472..2332
                     /label=CD47(noSP)
                     /ApEinfo_fwdcolor=#ffa3b6
                     /ApEinfo_revcolor=#ffa3b6
                     /ApEinfo_graphicformat=arrow_data {{0 1 2 0 0 -1} {} 0}
                     width 5 offset 0
     misc_feature    4323..4458
                     /label=SV40 origin of replication
                     /ApEinfo_fwdcolor=#cc66fe
                     /ApEinfo_revcolor=green
                     /ApEinfo_graphicformat=arrow_data {{0 1 2 0 0 -1} {} 0}
                     width 5 offset 0
     misc_feature    591..610
                     /label=Non native pEGFP vector MCS
                     /ApEinfo_fwdcolor=#fffa82
                     /ApEinfo_revcolor=#fffa82
                     /ApEinfo_graphicformat=arrow_data {{0 1 2 0 0 -1} {} 0}
                     width 5 offset 0
     misc_feature    4156..4385
                     /label=SV40 early promoter
                     /ApEinfo_fwdcolor=#7ffe07
                     /ApEinfo_revcolor=green
                     /ApEinfo_graphicformat=arrow_data {{0 1 2 0 0 -1} {} 0}
                     width 5 offset 0
ORIGIN
        1 TAGTTATTAA TAGTAATCAA TTACGGGGTC ATTAGTTCAT AGCCCATATA TGGAGTTCCG
       61 CGTTACATAA CTTACGGTAA ATGGCCCGCC TGGCTGACCG CCCAACGACC CCCGCCCATT
      121 GACGTCAATA ATGACGTATG TTCCCATAGT AACGCCAATA GGGACTTTCC ATTGACGTCA
      181 ATGGGTGGAG TATTTACGGT AAACTGCCCA CTTGGCAGTA CATCAAGTGT ATCATATGCC
      241 AAGTACGCCC CCTATTGACG TCAATGACGG TAAATGGCCC GCCTGGCATT ATGCCCAGTA
      301 CATGACCTTA TGGGACTTTC CTACTTGGCA GTACATCTAC GTATTAGTCA TCGCTATTAC
      361 CATGGTGATG CGGTTTTGGC AGTACATCAA TGGGCGTGGA TAGCGGTTTG ACTCACGGGG
      421 ATTTCCAAGT CTCCACCCCA TTGACGTCAA TGGGAGTTTG TTTTGGCACC AAAATCAACG
      481 GGACTTTCCA AAATGTCGTA ACAACTCCGC CCCATTGACG CAAATGGGCG GTAGGCGTGT
      541 ACGGTGGGAG GTCTATATAA GCAGAGCTGG TTTAGTGAAC CGTCAGATCC CGGCGGCCAG
      601 CTGCGGTACC ATGGAGCTCT TTTGGAGTAT AGTCTTTACT GTCCTCCTGA GTTTCTCCTG
      661 CCGGGGGACC GGTGGTGGGC GCGCCATGGT GAGCAAGGGC GAGGAGCTGT TCACCGGGGT
      721 GGTGCCCATC CTGGTCGAGC TGGACGGCGA CGTAAACGGC CACAAGTTCA GCGTGTCCGG
      781 CGAGGGCGAG GGCGATGCCA CCTACGGCAA GCTGACCCTG AAGTTCATCT GCACCACCGG
      841 CAAGCTGCCC GTGCCCTGGC CCACCCTCGT GACCACCCTG ACCTACGGCG TGCAGTGCTT
      901 CAGCCGCTAC CCCGACCACA TGAAGCAGCA CGACTTCTTC AAGTCCGCCA TGCCCGAAGG
      961 CTACGTCCAG GAGCGCACCA TCTTCTTCAA GGACGACGGC AACTACAAGA CCCGCGCCGA
     1021 GGTGAAGTTC GAGGGCGACA CCCTGGTGAA CCGCATCGAG CTGAAGGGCA TCGACTTCAA
     1081 GGAGGACGGC AACATCCTGG GGCACAAGCT GGAGTACAAC TACAACAGCC ACAACGTCTA
     1141 TATCATGGCC GACAAGCAGA AGAACGGCAT CAAGGTGAAC TTCAAGATCC GCCACAACAT
     1201 CGAGGACGGC AGCGTGCAGC TCGCCGACCA CTACCAGCAG AACACCCCCA TCGGCGACGG
     1261 CCCCGTGCTG CTGCCCGACA ACCACTACCT GAGCACCCAG TCCAAGCTGA GCAAAGACCC
     1321 CAACGAGAAG CGCGATCACA TGGTCCTGCT GGAGTTCGTG ACCGCCGCCG GGATCACTCT
     1381 CGGCATGGAC GAGCTGTACA AGTCTGGTGG CGGATCCGGG GGTTCAGGGG GAGGCAGTGG
     1441 GGGAAGCGGA GGTGGGTCTG GAGGCGATAT CCAGCTACTA TTTAATAAAA CAAAATCTGT
     1501 AGAATTCACG TTTTGTAATG ACACTGTCGT CATTCCATGC TTTGTTACTA ATATGGAGGC
     1561 ACAAAACACT ACTGAAGTAT ACGTAAAGTG GAAATTTAAA GGAAGAGATA TTTACACCTT
     1621 TGATGGAGCT CTAAACAAGT CCACTGTCCC CACTGACTTT AGTAGTGCAA AAATTGAAGT
     1681 CTCACAATTA CTAAAAGGAG ATGCCTCTTT GAAGATGGAT AAGAGTGATG CTGTCTCACA
     1741 CACAGGAAAC TACACTTGTG AAGTAACAGA ATTAACCAGA GAAGGTGAAA CGATCATCGA
     1801 GCTAAAATAT CGTGTTGTTT CATGGTTTTC TCCAAATGAA AATATTCTTA TTGTTATTTT
     1861 CCCAATTTTT GCTATACTCC TGTTCTGGGG ACAGTTTGGT ATTAAAACAC TTAAATATAG
     1921 ATCCGGTGGT ATGGATGAGA AAACAATTGC TTTACTTGTT GCTGGACTAG TGATCACTGT
     1981 CATTGTCATT GTTGGAGCCA TTCTTTTCGT CCCAGGTGAA TATTCATTAA AGAATGCTAC
     2041 TGGCCTTGGT TTAATTGTGA CTTCTACAGG GATATTAATA TTACTTCACT ACTATGTGTT
     2101 TAGTACAGCG ATTGGATTAA CCTCCTTCGT CATTGCCATA TTGGTTATTC AGGTGATAGC
     2161 CTATATCCTC GCTGTGGTTG GACTGAGTCT CTGTATTGCG GCGTGTATAC CAATGCATGG
     2221 CCCTCTTCTG ATTTCAGGTT TGAGTATCTT AGCTCTAGCA CAATTACTTG GACTAGTTTA
     2281 TATGAAATTT GTGGCTTCCA ATCAGAAGAC TATACAACCT CCTAGGAATA ACCTCGAGTC
     2341 TGGTGGCGGA GGGAGTGGCG GAGGTGGGTC AGGAGGTGGA GGCATGGCAG AAATCGGTAC
     2401 TGGCTTTCCA TTCGACCCCC ATTATGTGGA AGTCCTGGGC GAGCGCATGC ACTACGTCGA
     2461 TGTTGGTCCG CGCGATGGCA CCCCTGTGCT GTTCCTGCAC GGTAACCCGA CCTCCTCCTA
     2521 CGTGTGGCGC AACATCATCC CGCATGTTGC ACCGACCCAT CGCTGCATTG CTCCAGACCT
     2581 GATCGGTATG GGCAAATCCG ACAAACCAGA CCTGGGTTAT TTCTTCGACG ACCACGTCCG
     2641 CTTCATGGAT GCCTTCATCG AAGCCCTGGG TCTGGAAGAG GTCGTCCTGG TCATTCACGA
     2701 CTGGGGCTCC GCTCTGGGTT TCCACTGGGC CAAGCGCAAT CCAGAGCGCG TCAAAGGTAT
     2761 TGCATTTATG GAGTTCATCC GCCCTATCCC GACCTGGGAC GAATGGCCAG AATTTGCCCG
     2821 CGAGACCTTC CAGGCCTTCC GCACCACCGA CGTCGGCCGC AAGCTGATCA TCGATCAGAA
     2881 CGTTTTTATC GAGGGTACGC TGCCGATGGG TGTCGTCCGC CCGCTGACTG AAGTCGAGAT
     2941 GGACCATTAC CGCGAGCCGT TCCTGAATCC TGTTGACCGC GAGCCACTGT GGCGCTTCCC
     3001 AAACGAGCTG CCAATCGCCG GTGAGCCAGC GAACATCGTC GCGCTGGTCG AAGAATACAT
     3061 GGACTGGCTG CACCAGTCCC CTGTCCCGAA GCTGCTGTTC TGGGGCACCC CAGGCGTTCT
     3121 GATCCCACCG GCCGAAGCCG CTCGCCTGGC CAAAAGCCTG CCTAACTGCA AGGCTGTGGA
     3181 CATCGGCCCG GGTCTGAATC TGCTGCAAGA AGACAACCCG GACCTGATCG GCAGCGAGAT
     3241 CGCGCGCTGG CTGTCGACGC TCGAGATTTC CGGCTAAGCG GCCGCGACTC TAGATCATAA
     3301 TCAGCCATAC CACATTTGTA GAGGTTTTAC TTGCTTTAAA AAACCTCCCA CACCTCCCCC
     3361 TGAACCTGAA ACATAAAATG AATGCAATTG TTGTTGTTAA CTTGTTTATT GCAGCTTATA
     3421 ATGGTTACAA ATAAAGCAAT AGCATCACAA ATTTCACAAA TAAAGCATTT TTTTCACTGC
     3481 ATTCTAGTTG TGGTTTGTCC AAACTCATCA ATGTATCTTA AGGCGTAAAT TGTAAGCGTT
     3541 AATATTTTGT TAAAATTCGC GTTAAATTTT TGTTAAATCA GCTCATTTTT TAACCAATAG
     3601 GCCGAAATCG GCAAAATCCC TTATAAATCA AAAGAATAGA CCGAGATAGG GTTGAGTGTT
     3661 GTTCCAGTTT GGAACAAGAG TCCACTATTA AAGAACGTGG ACTCCAACGT CAAAGGNNNN
     3721 NNNNNNNNNN NNNNNNNNNN NNNNNNNNNN NNNNNNNNNN NNNNNTNNNN NNNNNNNNNN
     3781 NNNNNNNNNN NNNNNNNNNN NNNNNNNNNN NNNNNNNNNN NNNNNNNNNN NNNNNNNNNN
     3841 NNNNNNNNNN NNNNNNNGNN NNNNNNNNNN NNNNNNNNNN NNNNNNNNNN NNNNNNNNNN
     3901 NNNNNNNNNN NNNNNNNNNN NNNNNNNNNN NNNNNNNNNN NNNNNNNNNN NNNNNNNNNN
     3961 NNNNNNNNNN NNNNNNNNNN NNCAGGTGGC ACTTTTCGGG GAAATGTGCG CGGAACCCCT
     4021 ATTTGTTTAT TTTTCTAAAT ACATTCAAAT ATGTATCCGC TCATGAGACA ATAACCCTGA
     4081 TAAATGCTTC AATAATATTG AAAAAGGAAG AGTCCTGAGG CGGAAAGAAC CAGCTGTGGA
     4141 ATGTGTGTCA GTTAGGGTGT GGAAAGTCCC CAGGCTCCCC AGCAGGCAGA AGTATGCAAA
     4201 GCATGCATCT CAATTAGTCA GCAACCAGGT GTGGAAAGTC CCCAGGCTCC CCAGCAGGCA
     4261 GAAGTATGCA AAGCATGCAT CTCAATTAGT CAGCAACCAT AGTCCCGCCC CTAACTCCGC
     4321 CCATCCCGCC CCTAACTCCG CCCAGTTCCG CCCATTCTCC GCCCCATGGC TGACTAATTT
     4381 TTTTTATTTA TGCAGAGGCC GAGGCCGCCT CGGCCTCTGA GCTATTCCAG AAGTAGTGAG
     4441 GAGGCTTTTT TGGAGGCCTA GGCTTTTGCA AAGATCGATC AAGAGACAGG ATGAGGATCG
     4501 TTTCGCATGA TTGAACAAGA TGGATTGCAC GCAGGTTCTC CGGCCGCTTG GGTGGAGAGG
     4561 CTATTCGGCT ATGACTGGGC ACAACAGACA ATCGGCTGCT CTGATGCCGC CGTGTTCCGG
     4621 CTGTCAGCGC AGGGGCGCCC GGTTCTTTTT GTCAAGACCG ACCTGTCCGG TGCCCTGAAT
     4681 GAACTGCAAG ACGAGGCAGC GCGGCTATCG TGGCTGGCCA CGACGGGCGT TCCTTGCGCA
     4741 GCTGTGCTCG ACGTTGTCAC TGAAGCGGGA AGGGACTGGC TGCTATTGGG CGAAGTGCCG
     4801 GGGCAGGATC TCCTGTCATC TCACCTTGCT CCTGCCGAGA AAGTATCCAT CATGGCTGAT
     4861 GCAATGCGGC GGCTGCATAC GCTTGATCCG GCTACCTGCC CATTCGACCA CCAAGCGAAA
     4921 CATCGCATCG AGCGAGCACG TACTCGGATG GAAGCCGGTC TTGTCGATCA GGATGATCTG
     4981 GACGAAGAGC ATCAGGGGCT CGCGCCAGCC GAACTGTTCG CCAGGCTCAA GGCGAGCATG
     5041 CCCGACGGCG AGGATCTCGT CGTGACCCAT GGCGATGCCT GCTTGCCGAA TATCATGGTG
     5101 GAAAATGGCC GCTTTTCTGG ATTCATCGAC TGTGGCCGGC TGGGTGTGGC GGACCGCTAT
     5161 CAGGACATAG CGTTGGCTAC CCGTGATATT GCTGAAGAGC TTGGCGGCGA ATGGGCTGAC
     5221 CGCTTCCTCG TGCTTTACGG TATCGCCGCT CCCGATTCGC AGCGCATCGC CTTCTATCGC
     5281 CTTCTTGACG AGTTCTTCTG AGCGGGACTC TGGGGTTCGA AATGACCGAC CAAGCGACGC
     5341 CCAACCTGCC ATCACGAGAT TTCGATTCCA CCGCCGCCTT CTATGAAAGG TTGGGCTTCG
     5401 GAATCGTTTT CCGGGACGCC GGCTGGATGA TCCTCCAGCG CGGGGATCTC ATGCTGGAGT
     5461 TCTTCGCCCA CCCTAGGGGG AGGCTAACTG AAACACGGAA GGAGACAATA CCGGAAGGAA
     5521 CCCGCGCTAT GACGGCAATA AAAAGACAGA ATAAAACGCA CGGTGTTGGG TCGTTTGTTC
     5581 ATAAACGCGG GGTTCGGTCC CAGGGCTGGC ACTCTGTCGA TACCCCACCG AGACCCCATT
     5641 GGGGCCAATA CGCCCGCGTT TCTTCCTTTT CCCCACCCCA CCCCCCAAGT TCGGGTGAAG
     5701 GCCCAGGGCT CGCAGCCAAC GTCGGGGCGG CAGGCCCTGC CATAGCCTCA GGTTACTCAT
     5761 ATATACTTTA GATTGATTTA AAACTTCATT TTTAATTTAA AAGGATCTAG GTGAAGATCC
     5821 TTTTTGATAA TCTCATGACC AAAATCCCTT AACGTGAGTT TTCGTTCCAC TGAGCGTCAG
     5881 ACCCCGTAGA AAAGATCAAA GGATCTTCTT GAGATCCTTT TTTTCTGCGC GTAATCTGCT
     5941 GCTTGCAAAC AAAAAAACCA CCGCTACCAG CGGTGGTTTG TTTGCCGGAT CAAGAGCTAC
     6001 CAACTCTTTT TCCGAAGGTA ACTGGCTTCA GCAGAGCGCA GATACCAAAT ACTGTCCTTC
     6061 TAGTGTAGCC GTAGTTAGGC CACCACTTCA AGAACTCTGT AGCACCGCCT ACATACCTCG
     6121 CTCTGCTAAT CCTGTTACCA GTGGCTGCTG CCAGTGGCGA TAAGTCGTGT CTTACCGGGT
     6181 TGGACTCAAG ACGATAGTTA CCGGATAAGG CGCAGCGGTC GGGCTGAACG GGGGGTTCGT
     6241 GCACACAGCC CAGCTTGGAG CGAACGACCT ACACCGAACT GAGATACCTA CAGCGTGAGC
     6301 TATGAGAAAG CGCCACGCTT CCCGAAGGGA GAAAGGCGGA CAGGTATCCG GTAAGCGGCA
     6361 GGGTCGGAAC AGGAGAGCGC ACGAGGGAGC TTCCAGGGGG AAACGCCTGG TATCTTTATA
     6421 GTCCTGTCGG GTTTCGCCAC CTCTGACTTG AGCGTCGATT TTTGTGATGC TCGTCAGGGG
     6481 GGCGGAGCCT ATGGAAAAAC GCCAGCAACG CGGCCTTTTT ACGGTTCCTG GCCTTTTGCT
     6541 GGCCTTTTGC TCACATGTTC TTTCCTGCGT TATCCCCTGA TTCTGTGGAT AACCGTATTA
     6601 CCGCCATGCA T    
//
