# Supplementary material for: A nano-liquid hub integrating growth and immune-evasion signaling to promote cell survival
Source: bioRxiv preprint, doi:10.1101/2021.12.30.474523, version 5 (2026-03-18)
Supplement: Supplementary data S1 [file 474523_file08.zip › DataS1_DNAfiles/077_pEGFPN1-SP(LPH)-mEGFP-SGSGx3-CD47-SGX3-SNAPf.gb]

LOCUS       pEGFPN1_SP_LPH__        6269 bp ds-DNA     linear       11-JAN-2021
DEFINITION  .
ACCESSION   
VERSION     
SOURCE      .
  ORGANISM  .
COMMENT     
COMMENT     
COMMENT     ApEinfo:methylated:1
FEATURES             Location/Qualifiers
     misc_feature    686..1402
                     /label=mEGFP
                     /ApEinfo_fwdcolor=#acf999
                     /ApEinfo_revcolor=#acf999
                     /ApEinfo_graphicformat=arrow_data {{0 1 2 0 0 -1} {} 0}
                     width 5 offset 0
     misc_feature    2339..2386
                     /label=SGX3
                     /ApEinfo_fwdcolor=#aefcff
                     /ApEinfo_revcolor=#aefcff
                     /ApEinfo_graphicformat=arrow_data {{0 1 2 0 0 -1} {} 0}
                     width 5 offset 0
     misc_feature    611..667
                     /label=SP(LPH)
                     /ApEinfo_fwdcolor=#c1b1ff
                     /ApEinfo_revcolor=#c1b1ff
                     /ApEinfo_graphicformat=arrow_data {{0 1 2 0 0 -1} {} 0}
                     width 5 offset 0
     misc_feature    1..588
                     /label=CMV immediate early promoter
                     /ApEinfo_fwdcolor=#0f7ffe
                     /ApEinfo_revcolor=green
                     /ApEinfo_graphicformat=arrow_data {{0 1 2 0 0 -1} {} 0}
                     width 5 offset 0
     misc_feature    4165..4959
                     /label=Kanamycin/neomycin resistance gene
                     /ApEinfo_fwdcolor=#fc6665
                     /ApEinfo_revcolor=green
                     /ApEinfo_graphicformat=arrow_data {{0 1 2 0 0 -1} {} 0}
                     width 5 offset 0
     misc_feature    1304..1306
                     /label=A206K monomeric mutation
                     /ApEinfo_fwdcolor=#9ab1ff
                     /ApEinfo_revcolor=#9ab1ff
                     /ApEinfo_graphicformat=arrow_data {{0 1 2 0 0 -1} {} 0}
                     width 5 offset 0
     misc_feature    3185..3640
                     /label=f1 single-strand DNA origin
                     /ApEinfo_fwdcolor=cyan
                     /ApEinfo_revcolor=green
                     /ApEinfo_graphicformat=arrow_data {{0 1 2 0 0 -1} {} 0}
                     width 5 offset 0
     misc_feature    5195..5213
                     /label=HSV thymidine kinase polyadenylation signal
                     /ApEinfo_fwdcolor=cyan
                     /ApEinfo_revcolor=green
                     /ApEinfo_graphicformat=arrow_data {{0 1 2 0 0 -1} {} 0}
                     width 5 offset 0
     misc_feature    1403..1465
                     /label=SGSGx3 linker
                     /ApEinfo_fwdcolor=#aefcff
                     /ApEinfo_revcolor=#aefcff
                     /ApEinfo_graphicformat=arrow_data {{0 1 2 0 0 -1} {} 0}
                     width 5 offset 0
     misc_feature    3088..3122
                     /label=SV40 early mRNA polyadenylation signal
                     /ApEinfo_fwdcolor=#fc8008
                     /ApEinfo_revcolor=green
                     /ApEinfo_graphicformat=arrow_data {{0 1 2 0 0 -1} {} 0}
                     width 5 offset 0
     misc_feature    5544..6186
                     /label=pUC plasmid replication origin
                     /ApEinfo_fwdcolor=cyan
                     /ApEinfo_revcolor=green
                     /ApEinfo_graphicformat=arrow_data {{0 1 2 0 0 -1} {} 0}
                     width 5 offset 0
     misc_feature    1472..2332
                     /label=CD47(noSP)
                     /ApEinfo_fwdcolor=#ffa3b6
                     /ApEinfo_revcolor=#ffa3b6
                     /ApEinfo_graphicformat=arrow_data {{0 1 2 0 0 -1} {} 0}
                     width 5 offset 0
     misc_feature    3702..3730
                     /label=Bacterial promoterfor expression of KanR gene
                     /ApEinfo_fwdcolor=#6666fe
                     /ApEinfo_revcolor=green
                     /ApEinfo_graphicformat=arrow_data {{0 1 2 0 0 -1} {} 0}
                     width 5 offset 0
     misc_feature    591..610
                     /label=Non native pEGFP vector MCS
                     /ApEinfo_fwdcolor=#fffa82
                     /ApEinfo_revcolor=#fffa82
                     /ApEinfo_graphicformat=arrow_data {{0 1 2 0 0 -1} {} 0}
                     width 5 offset 0
     misc_feature    3981..4116
                     /label=SV40 origin of replication
                     /ApEinfo_fwdcolor=#cc66fe
                     /ApEinfo_revcolor=green
                     /ApEinfo_graphicformat=arrow_data {{0 1 2 0 0 -1} {} 0}
                     width 5 offset 0
     misc_feature    2387..2935
                     /label=SNAPf
                     /ApEinfo_fwdcolor=#acf999
                     /ApEinfo_revcolor=#acf999
                     /ApEinfo_graphicformat=arrow_data {{0 1 2 0 0 -1} {} 0}
                     width 5 offset 0
     misc_feature    3814..4043
                     /label=SV40 early promoter
                     /ApEinfo_fwdcolor=#7ffe07
                     /ApEinfo_revcolor=green
                     /ApEinfo_graphicformat=arrow_data {{0 1 2 0 0 -1} {} 0}
                     width 5 offset 0
ORIGIN
        1 TAGTTATTAA TAGTAATCAA TTACGGGGTC ATTAGTTCAT AGCCCATATA TGGAGTTCCG
       61 CGTTACATAA CTTACGGTAA ATGGCCCGCC TGGCTGACCG CCCAACGACC CCCGCCCATT
      121 GACGTCAATA ATGACGTATG TTCCCATAGT AACGCCAATA GGGACTTTCC ATTGACGTCA
      181 ATGGGTGGAG TATTTACGGT AAACTGCCCA CTTGGCAGTA CATCAAGTGT ATCATATGCC
      241 AAGTACGCCC CCTATTGACG TCAATGACGG TAAATGGCCC GCCTGGCATT ATGCCCAGTA
      301 CATGACCTTA TGGGACTTTC CTACTTGGCA GTACATCTAC GTATTAGTCA TCGCTATTAC
      361 CATGGTGATG CGGTTTTGGC AGTACATCAA TGGGCGTGGA TAGCGGTTTG ACTCACGGGG
      421 ATTTCCAAGT CTCCACCCCA TTGACGTCAA TGGGAGTTTG TTTTGGCACC AAAATCAACG
      481 GGACTTTCCA AAATGTCGTA ACAACTCCGC CCCATTGACG CAAATGGGCG GTAGGCGTGT
      541 ACGGTGGGAG GTCTATATAA GCAGAGCTGG TTTAGTGAAC CGTCAGATCC CGGCGGCCAG
      601 CTGCGGTACC ATGGAGCTCT TTTGGAGTAT AGTCTTTACT GTCCTCCTGA GTTTCTCCTG
      661 CCGGGGGACC GGTGGTGGGC GCGCCATGGT GAGCAAGGGC GAGGAGCTGT TCACCGGGGT
      721 GGTGCCCATC CTGGTCGAGC TGGACGGCGA CGTAAACGGC CACAAGTTCA GCGTGTCCGG
      781 CGAGGGCGAG GGCGATGCCA CCTACGGCAA GCTGACCCTG AAGTTCATCT GCACCACCGG
      841 CAAGCTGCCC GTGCCCTGGC CCACCCTCGT GACCACCCTG ACCTACGGCG TGCAGTGCTT
      901 CAGCCGCTAC CCCGACCACA TGAAGCAGCA CGACTTCTTC AAGTCCGCCA TGCCCGAAGG
      961 CTACGTCCAG GAGCGCACCA TCTTCTTCAA GGACGACGGC AACTACAAGA CCCGCGCCGA
     1021 GGTGAAGTTC GAGGGCGACA CCCTGGTGAA CCGCATCGAG CTGAAGGGCA TCGACTTCAA
     1081 GGAGGACGGC AACATCCTGG GGCACAAGCT GGAGTACAAC TACAACAGCC ACAACGTCTA
     1141 TATCATGGCC GACAAGCAGA AGAACGGCAT CAAGGTGAAC TTCAAGATCC GCCACAACAT
     1201 CGAGGACGGC AGCGTGCAGC TCGCCGACCA CTACCAGCAG AACACCCCCA TCGGCGACGG
     1261 CCCCGTGCTG CTGCCCGACA ACCACTACCT GAGCACCCAG TCCAAGCTGA GCAAAGACCC
     1321 CAACGAGAAG CGCGATCACA TGGTCCTGCT GGAGTTCGTG ACCGCCGCCG GGATCACTCT
     1381 CGGCATGGAC GAGCTGTACA AGTCTGGTGG CGGATCCGGG GGTTCAGGGG GAGGCAGTGG
     1441 GGGAAGCGGA GGTGGGTCTG GAGGCGATAT CCAGCTACTA TTTAATAAAA CAAAATCTGT
     1501 AGAATTCACG TTTTGTAATG ACACTGTCGT CATTCCATGC TTTGTTACTA ATATGGAGGC
     1561 ACAAAACACT ACTGAAGTAT ACGTAAAGTG GAAATTTAAA GGAAGAGATA TTTACACCTT
     1621 TGATGGAGCT CTAAACAAGT CCACTGTCCC CACTGACTTT AGTAGTGCAA AAATTGAAGT
     1681 CTCACAATTA CTAAAAGGAG ATGCCTCTTT GAAGATGGAT AAGAGTGATG CTGTCTCACA
     1741 CACAGGAAAC TACACTTGTG AAGTAACAGA ATTAACCAGA GAAGGTGAAA CGATCATCGA
     1801 GCTAAAATAT CGTGTTGTTT CATGGTTTTC TCCAAATGAA AATATTCTTA TTGTTATTTT
     1861 CCCAATTTTT GCTATACTCC TGTTCTGGGG ACAGTTTGGT ATTAAAACAC TTAAATATAG
     1921 ATCCGGTGGT ATGGATGAGA AAACAATTGC TTTACTTGTT GCTGGACTAG TGATCACTGT
     1981 CATTGTCATT GTTGGAGCCA TTCTTTTCGT CCCAGGTGAA TATTCATTAA AGAATGCTAC
     2041 TGGCCTTGGT TTAATTGTGA CTTCTACAGG GATATTAATA TTACTTCACT ACTATGTGTT
     2101 TAGTACAGCG ATTGGATTAA CCTCCTTCGT CATTGCCATA TTGGTTATTC AGGTGATAGC
     2161 CTATATCCTC GCTGTGGTTG GACTGAGTCT CTGTATTGCG GCGTGTATAC CAATGCATGG
     2221 CCCTCTTCTG ATTTCAGGTT TGAGTATCTT AGCTCTAGCA CAATTACTTG GACTAGTTTA
     2281 TATGAAATTT GTGGCTTCCA ATCAGAAGAC TATACAACCT CCTAGGAATA ACCTCGAGTC
     2341 TGGTGGCGGA GGGAGTGGCG GAGGTGGGTC AGGAGGTGGA GGCACCATGG ACAAAGACTG
     2401 CGAAATGAAG CGCACCACCC TGGATAGCCC TCTGGGCAAG CTGGAACTGT CTGGGTGCGA
     2461 ACAGGGCCTG CACCGTATCA TCTTCCTGGG CAAAGGAACA TCTGCCGCCG ACGCCGTGGA
     2521 AGTGCCTGCC CCAGCCGCCG TGCTGGGCGG ACCAGAGCCA CTGATGCAGG CCACCGCCTG
     2581 GCTCAACGCC TACTTTCACC AGCCTGAGGC CATCGAGGAG TTCCCTGTGC CAGCCCTGCA
     2641 CCACCCAGTG TTCCAGCAGG AGAGCTTTAC CCGCCAGGTG CTGTGGAAAC TGCTGAAAGT
     2701 GGTGAAGTTC GGAGAGGTCA TCAGCTACAG CCACCTGGCC GCCCTGGCCG GCAATCCCGC
     2761 CGCCACCGCC GCCGTGAAAA CCGCCCTGAG CGGAAATCCC GTGCCCATTC TGATCCCCTG
     2821 CCACCGGGTG GTGCAGGGCG ACCTGGACGT GGGGGGCTAC GAGGGCGGGC TCGCCGTGAA
     2881 AGAGTGGCTG CTGGCCCACG AGGGCCACAG ACTGGGCAAG CCTGGGCTGG GTTGAGCGGC
     2941 CGCGACTCTA GATCATAATC AGCCATACCA CATTTGTAGA GGTTTTACTT GCTTTAAAAA
     3001 ACCTCCCACA CCTCCCCCTG AACCTGAAAC ATAAAATGAA TGCAATTGTT GTTGTTAACT
     3061 TGTTTATTGC AGCTTATAAT GGTTACAAAT AAAGCAATAG CATCACAAAT TTCACAAATA
     3121 AAGCATTTTT TTCACTGCAT TCTAGTTGTG GTTTGTCCAA ACTCATCAAT GTATCTTAAG
     3181 GCGTAAATTG TAAGCGTTAA TATTTTGTTA AAATTCGCGT TAAATTTTTG TTAAATCAGC
     3241 TCATTTTTTA ACCAATAGGC CGAAATCGGC AAAATCCCTT ATAAATCAAA AGAATAGACC
     3301 GAGATAGGGT TGAGTGTTGT TCCAGTTTGG AACAAGAGTC CACTATTAAA GAACGTGGAC
     3361 TCCAACGTCA AAGGNNNNNN NNNNNNNNNN NNNNNNNNNN NNNNNNNNNN NNNNNNNNNN
     3421 NNNTNNNNNN NNNNNNNNNN NNNNNNNNNN NNNNNNNNNN NNNNNNNNNN NNNNNNNNNN
     3481 NNNNNNNNNN NNNNNNNNNN NNNNNNNNNN NNNNNGNNNN NNNNNNNNNN NNNNNNNNNN
     3541 NNNNNNNNNN NNNNNNNNNN NNNNNNNNNN NNNNNNNNNN NNNNNNNNNN NNNNNNNNNN
     3601 NNNNNNNNNN NNNNNNNNNN NNNNNNNNNN NNNNNNNNNN CAGGTGGCAC TTTTCGGGGA
     3661 AATGTGCGCG GAACCCCTAT TTGTTTATTT TTCTAAATAC ATTCAAATAT GTATCCGCTC
     3721 ATGAGACAAT AACCCTGATA AATGCTTCAA TAATATTGAA AAAGGAAGAG TCCTGAGGCG
     3781 GAAAGAACCA GCTGTGGAAT GTGTGTCAGT TAGGGTGTGG AAAGTCCCCA GGCTCCCCAG
     3841 CAGGCAGAAG TATGCAAAGC ATGCATCTCA ATTAGTCAGC AACCAGGTGT GGAAAGTCCC
     3901 CAGGCTCCCC AGCAGGCAGA AGTATGCAAA GCATGCATCT CAATTAGTCA GCAACCATAG
     3961 TCCCGCCCCT AACTCCGCCC ATCCCGCCCC TAACTCCGCC CAGTTCCGCC CATTCTCCGC
     4021 CCCATGGCTG ACTAATTTTT TTTATTTATG CAGAGGCCGA GGCCGCCTCG GCCTCTGAGC
     4081 TATTCCAGAA GTAGTGAGGA GGCTTTTTTG GAGGCCTAGG CTTTTGCAAA GATCGATCAA
     4141 GAGACAGGAT GAGGATCGTT TCGCATGATT GAACAAGATG GATTGCACGC AGGTTCTCCG
     4201 GCCGCTTGGG TGGAGAGGCT ATTCGGCTAT GACTGGGCAC AACAGACAAT CGGCTGCTCT
     4261 GATGCCGCCG TGTTCCGGCT GTCAGCGCAG GGGCGCCCGG TTCTTTTTGT CAAGACCGAC
     4321 CTGTCCGGTG CCCTGAATGA ACTGCAAGAC GAGGCAGCGC GGCTATCGTG GCTGGCCACG
     4381 ACGGGCGTTC CTTGCGCAGC TGTGCTCGAC GTTGTCACTG AAGCGGGAAG GGACTGGCTG
     4441 CTATTGGGCG AAGTGCCGGG GCAGGATCTC CTGTCATCTC ACCTTGCTCC TGCCGAGAAA
     4501 GTATCCATCA TGGCTGATGC AATGCGGCGG CTGCATACGC TTGATCCGGC TACCTGCCCA
     4561 TTCGACCACC AAGCGAAACA TCGCATCGAG CGAGCACGTA CTCGGATGGA AGCCGGTCTT
     4621 GTCGATCAGG ATGATCTGGA CGAAGAGCAT CAGGGGCTCG CGCCAGCCGA ACTGTTCGCC
     4681 AGGCTCAAGG CGAGCATGCC CGACGGCGAG GATCTCGTCG TGACCCATGG CGATGCCTGC
     4741 TTGCCGAATA TCATGGTGGA AAATGGCCGC TTTTCTGGAT TCATCGACTG TGGCCGGCTG
     4801 GGTGTGGCGG ACCGCTATCA GGACATAGCG TTGGCTACCC GTGATATTGC TGAAGAGCTT
     4861 GGCGGCGAAT GGGCTGACCG CTTCCTCGTG CTTTACGGTA TCGCCGCTCC CGATTCGCAG
     4921 CGCATCGCCT TCTATCGCCT TCTTGACGAG TTCTTCTGAG CGGGACTCTG GGGTTCGAAA
     4981 TGACCGACCA AGCGACGCCC AACCTGCCAT CACGAGATTT CGATTCCACC GCCGCCTTCT
     5041 ATGAAAGGTT GGGCTTCGGA ATCGTTTTCC GGGACGCCGG CTGGATGATC CTCCAGCGCG
     5101 GGGATCTCAT GCTGGAGTTC TTCGCCCACC CTAGGGGGAG GCTAACTGAA ACACGGAAGG
     5161 AGACAATACC GGAAGGAACC CGCGCTATGA CGGCAATAAA AAGACAGAAT AAAACGCACG
     5221 GTGTTGGGTC GTTTGTTCAT AAACGCGGGG TTCGGTCCCA GGGCTGGCAC TCTGTCGATA
     5281 CCCCACCGAG ACCCCATTGG GGCCAATACG CCCGCGTTTC TTCCTTTTCC CCACCCCACC
     5341 CCCCAAGTTC GGGTGAAGGC CCAGGGCTCG CAGCCAACGT CGGGGCGGCA GGCCCTGCCA
     5401 TAGCCTCAGG TTACTCATAT ATACTTTAGA TTGATTTAAA ACTTCATTTT TAATTTAAAA
     5461 GGATCTAGGT GAAGATCCTT TTTGATAATC TCATGACCAA AATCCCTTAA CGTGAGTTTT
     5521 CGTTCCACTG AGCGTCAGAC CCCGTAGAAA AGATCAAAGG ATCTTCTTGA GATCCTTTTT
     5581 TTCTGCGCGT AATCTGCTGC TTGCAAACAA AAAAACCACC GCTACCAGCG GTGGTTTGTT
     5641 TGCCGGATCA AGAGCTACCA ACTCTTTTTC CGAAGGTAAC TGGCTTCAGC AGAGCGCAGA
     5701 TACCAAATAC TGTCCTTCTA GTGTAGCCGT AGTTAGGCCA CCACTTCAAG AACTCTGTAG
     5761 CACCGCCTAC ATACCTCGCT CTGCTAATCC TGTTACCAGT GGCTGCTGCC AGTGGCGATA
     5821 AGTCGTGTCT TACCGGGTTG GACTCAAGAC GATAGTTACC GGATAAGGCG CAGCGGTCGG
     5881 GCTGAACGGG GGGTTCGTGC ACACAGCCCA GCTTGGAGCG AACGACCTAC ACCGAACTGA
     5941 GATACCTACA GCGTGAGCTA TGAGAAAGCG CCACGCTTCC CGAAGGGAGA AAGGCGGACA
     6001 GGTATCCGGT AAGCGGCAGG GTCGGAACAG GAGAGCGCAC GAGGGAGCTT CCAGGGGGAA
     6061 ACGCCTGGTA TCTTTATAGT CCTGTCGGGT TTCGCCACCT CTGACTTGAG CGTCGATTTT
     6121 TGTGATGCTC GTCAGGGGGG CGGAGCCTAT GGAAAAACGC CAGCAACGCG GCCTTTTTAC
     6181 GGTTCCTGGC CTTTTGCTGG CCTTTTGCTC ACATGTTCTT TCCTGCGTTA TCCCCTGATT
     6241 CTGTGGATAA CCGTATTACC GCCATGCAT   
//
