# Supplementary material for: A nano-liquid hub integrating growth and immune-evasion signaling to promote cell survival
Source: bioRxiv preprint, doi:10.1101/2021.12.30.474523, version 5 (2026-03-18)
Supplement: Supplementary data S1 [file 474523_file08.zip › DataS1_DNAfiles/078_pEGFPN1-Halo7-SGx3-Hsr(FYVE)x2.gb]

LOCUS       pEGFPN1_Halo7_SG        5540 bp ds-DNA     linear       15-SEP-2020
DEFINITION  .
ACCESSION   
VERSION     
SOURCE      .
  ORGANISM  .
COMMENT     
COMMENT     ApEinfo:methylated:1
FEATURES             Location/Qualifiers
     misc_feature    591..634
                     /label=MCS
                     /ApEinfo_fwdcolor=#ffff66
                     /ApEinfo_revcolor=#ffff66
                     /ApEinfo_graphicformat=arrow_data {{0 1 2 0 0 -1} {} 0}
                     width 5 offset 0
     misc_feature    1904..2134
                     /label=Hrs(FYVE, NM_008244.3, [147E-223A])
                     /ApEinfo_fwdcolor=#ffa3b6
                     /ApEinfo_revcolor=#ffa3b6
                     /ApEinfo_graphicformat=arrow_data {{0 1 2 0 0 -1} {} 0}
                     width 5 offset 0
     misc_feature    1553..1627
                     /label=SGX3
                     /ApEinfo_fwdcolor=#aefcff
                     /ApEinfo_revcolor=#aefcff
                     /ApEinfo_graphicformat=arrow_data {{0 1 2 0 0 -1} {} 0}
                     width 5 offset 0
     misc_feature    1..588
                     /label=CMV immediate early promoter
                     /ApEinfo_fwdcolor=#0f7ffe
                     /ApEinfo_revcolor=green
                     /ApEinfo_graphicformat=arrow_data {{0 1 2 0 0 -1} {} 0}
                     width 5 offset 0
     misc_feature    2141..2203
                     /label=MCS from pVENUS
                     /ApEinfo_fwdcolor=#fff382
                     /ApEinfo_revcolor=#fff382
                     /ApEinfo_graphicformat=arrow_data {{0 1 2 0 0 -1} {} 0}
                     width 5 offset 0
     misc_feature    662..1552
                     /label=Halo7
                     /ApEinfo_fwdcolor=#acf999
                     /ApEinfo_revcolor=#acf999
                     /ApEinfo_graphicformat=arrow_data {{0 1 2 0 0 -1} {} 0}
                     width 5 offset 0
     misc_feature    2456..2911
                     /label=f1 single-strand DNA origin
                     /ApEinfo_fwdcolor=cyan
                     /ApEinfo_revcolor=green
                     /ApEinfo_graphicformat=arrow_data {{0 1 2 0 0 -1} {} 0}
                     width 5 offset 0
     misc_feature    2359..2393
                     /label=SV40 early mRNA polyadenylation signal
                     /ApEinfo_fwdcolor=#fc8008
                     /ApEinfo_revcolor=green
                     /ApEinfo_graphicformat=arrow_data {{0 1 2 0 0 -1} {} 0}
                     width 5 offset 0
     misc_feature    2973..3001
                     /label=Bacterial promoterfor expression of KanR gene
                     /ApEinfo_fwdcolor=#6666fe
                     /ApEinfo_revcolor=green
                     /ApEinfo_graphicformat=arrow_data {{0 1 2 0 0 -1} {} 0}
                     width 5 offset 0
     misc_feature    3252..3387
                     /label=SV40 origin of replication
                     /ApEinfo_fwdcolor=#cc66fe
                     /ApEinfo_revcolor=green
                     /ApEinfo_graphicformat=arrow_data {{0 1 2 0 0 -1} {} 0}
                     width 5 offset 0
     misc_feature    3085..3314
                     /label=SV40 early promoter
                     /ApEinfo_fwdcolor=#7ffe07
                     /ApEinfo_revcolor=green
                     /ApEinfo_graphicformat=arrow_data {{0 1 2 0 0 -1} {} 0}
                     width 5 offset 0
     misc_feature    3436..4230
                     /label=Kanamycin/neomycin resistance gene
                     /ApEinfo_fwdcolor=#fc6665
                     /ApEinfo_revcolor=green
                     /ApEinfo_graphicformat=arrow_data {{0 1 2 0 0 -1} {} 0}
                     width 5 offset 0
     misc_feature    4466..4484
                     /label=HSV thymidine kinase polyadenylation signal
                     /ApEinfo_fwdcolor=cyan
                     /ApEinfo_revcolor=green
                     /ApEinfo_graphicformat=arrow_data {{0 1 2 0 0 -1} {} 0}
                     width 5 offset 0
     misc_feature    4815..5457
                     /label=pUC plasmid replication origin
                     /ApEinfo_fwdcolor=cyan
                     /ApEinfo_revcolor=green
                     /ApEinfo_graphicformat=arrow_data {{0 1 2 0 0 -1} {} 0}
                     width 5 offset 0
     misc_feature    1652..1882
                     /label=Hrs(FYVE, NM_008244.3, [147E-223A])(1)
                     /ApEinfo_label=Hrs(FYVE, NM_008244.3, [147E-223A])
                     /ApEinfo_fwdcolor=#ffa3b6
                     /ApEinfo_revcolor=#ffa3b6
                     /ApEinfo_graphicformat=arrow_data {{0 1 2 0 0 -1} {} 0}
                     width 5 offset 0
ORIGIN
        1 TAGTTATTAA TAGTAATCAA TTACGGGGTC ATTAGTTCAT AGCCCATATA TGGAGTTCCG
       61 CGTTACATAA CTTACGGTAA ATGGCCCGCC TGGCTGACCG CCCAACGACC CCCGCCCATT
      121 GACGTCAATA ATGACGTATG TTCCCATAGT AACGCCAATA GGGACTTTCC ATTGACGTCA
      181 ATGGGTGGAG TATTTACGGT AAACTGCCCA CTTGGCAGTA CATCAAGTGT ATCATATGCC
      241 AAGTACGCCC CCTATTGACG TCAATGACGG TAAATGGCCC GCCTGGCATT ATGCCCAGTA
      301 CATGACCTTA TGGGACTTTC CTACTTGGCA GTACATCTAC GTATTAGTCA TCGCTATTAC
      361 CATGGTGATG CGGTTTTGGC AGTACATCAA TGGGCGTGGA TAGCGGTTTG ACTCACGGGG
      421 ATTTCCAAGT CTCCACCCCA TTGACGTCAA TGGGAGTTTG TTTTGGCACC AAAATCAACG
      481 GGACTTTCCA AAATGTCGTA ACAACTCCGC CCCATTGACG CAAATGGGCG GTAGGCGTGT
      541 ACGGTGGGAG GTCTATATAA GCAGAGCTGG TTTAGTGAAC CGTCAGATCC GCTAGCGCTA
      601 CCGGACTCAG ATCTCGAGCT CAAGCTTCGA ATTCTGCAGT CGACGGTACC GGCGCGCCAG
      661 CATGGCAGAA ATCGGTACTG GCTTTCCATT CGACCCCCAT TATGTGGAAG TCCTGGGCGA
      721 GCGCATGCAC TACGTCGATG TTGGTCCGCG CGATGGCACC CCTGTGCTGT TCCTGCACGG
      781 TAACCCGACC TCCTCCTACG TGTGGCGCAA CATCATCCCG CATGTTGCAC CGACCCATCG
      841 CTGCATTGCT CCAGACCTGA TCGGTATGGG CAAATCCGAC AAACCAGACC TGGGTTATTT
      901 CTTCGACGAC CACGTCCGCT TCATGGATGC CTTCATCGAA GCCCTGGGTC TGGAAGAGGT
      961 CGTCCTGGTC ATTCACGACT GGGGCTCCGC TCTGGGTTTC CACTGGGCCA AGCGCAATCC
     1021 AGAGCGCGTC AAAGGTATTG CATTTATGGA GTTCATCCGC CCTATCCCGA CCTGGGACGA
     1081 ATGGCCAGAA TTTGCCCGCG AGACCTTCCA GGCCTTCCGC ACCACCGACG TCGGCCGCAA
     1141 GCTGATCATC GATCAGAACG TTTTTATCGA GGGTACGCTG CCGATGGGTG TCGTCCGCCC
     1201 GCTGACTGAA GTCGAGATGG ACCATTACCG CGAGCCGTTC CTGAATCCTG TTGACCGCGA
     1261 GCCACTGTGG CGCTTCCCAA ACGAGCTGCC AATCGCCGGT GAGCCAGCGA ACATCGTCGC
     1321 GCTGGTCGAA GAATACATGG ACTGGCTGCA CCAGTCCCCT GTCCCGAAGC TGCTGTTCTG
     1381 GGGCACCCCA GGCGTTCTGA TCCCACCGGC CGAAGCCGCT CGCCTGGCCA AAAGCCTGCC
     1441 TAACTGCAAG GCTGTGGACA TCGGCCCGGG TCTGAATCTG CTGCAAGAAG ACAACCCGGA
     1501 CCTGATCGGC AGCGAGATCG CGCGCTGGCT GTCGACGCTC GAGATTTCCG GCTCCGGACT
     1561 CAGATCTCGA GCTCAAGCTT CGTCAGGAGG CGGTGGCTCA GGAGGCGGTG GCTCAGGAGG
     1621 CGGTGGCACT AGTAAGTCCG GACTCAGATC CGAAAGTGAT GCCATGTTCG CTGCTGAAAG
     1681 AGCCCCTGAC TGGGTGGATG CTGAGGAATG CCATCGGTGC AGAGTACAGT TTGGGGTGGT
     1741 GACCCGCAAG CATCACTGCC GAGCATGTGG GCAGATCTTC TGTGGCAAGT GCTCCTCCAA
     1801 GTACTCCACC ATCCCCAAGT TCGGCATTGA GAAGGAGGTG CGCGTGTGTG AGCCCTGCTA
     1861 TGAGCAGCTG AACAAGAAGG CAGAATTCCA GGGGCAGGGG AGCGAAAGTG ATGCCATGTT
     1921 CGCTGCTGAA AGAGCCCCTG ACTGGGTGGA TGCTGAGGAA TGCCATCGGT GCAGAGTACA
     1981 GTTTGGGGTG GTGACCCGCA AGCATCACTG CCGAGCATGT GGGCAGATCT TCTGTGGCAA
     2041 GTGCTCCTCC AAGTACTCCA CCATCCCCAA GTTCGGCATT GAGAAGGAGG TGCGCGTGTG
     2101 TGAGCCCTGC TATGAGCAGC TGAACAAGAA GGCAGTCGAG CTCAAGCTTC GAATTCTGCA
     2161 GTCGACGGTA CCGCGGGCCC GGGATCCACC GGATCTAGAT AACTGAGCGG CCGCGACTCT
     2221 AGATCATAAT CAGCCATACC ACATTTGTAG AGGTTTTACT TGCTTTAAAA AACCTCCCAC
     2281 ACCTCCCCCT GAACCTGAAA CATAAAATGA ATGCAATTGT TGTTGTTAAC TTGTTTATTG
     2341 CAGCTTATAA TGGTTACAAA TAAAGCAATA GCATCACAAA TTTCACAAAT AAAGCATTTT
     2401 TTTCACTGCA TTCTAGTTGT GGTTTGTCCA AACTCATCAA TGTATCTTAA GGCGTAAATT
     2461 GTAAGCGTTA ATATTTTGTT AAAATTCGCG TTAAATTTTT GTTAAATCAG CTCATTTTTT
     2521 AACCAATAGG CCGAAATCGG CAAAATCCCT TATAAATCAA AAGAATAGAC CGAGATAGGG
     2581 TTGAGTGTTG TTCCAGTTTG GAACAAGAGT CCACTATTAA AGAACGTGGA CTCCAACGTC
     2641 AAAGGNNNNN NNNNNNNNNN NNNNNNNNNN NNNNNNNNNN NNNNNNNNNN NNNNTNNNNN
     2701 NNNNNNNNNN NNNNNNNNNN NNNNNNNNNN NNNNNNNNNN NNNNNNNNNN NNNNNNNNNN
     2761 NNNNNNNNNN NNNNNNNNNN NNNNNNGNNN NNNNNNNNNN NNNNNNNNNN NNNNNNNNNN
     2821 NNNNNNNNNN NNNNNNNNNN NNNNNNNNNN NNNNNNNNNN NNNNNNNNNN NNNNNNNNNN
     2881 NNNNNNNNNN NNNNNNNNNN NNNNNNNNNN NCAGGTGGCA CTTTTCGGGG AAATGTGCGC
     2941 GGAACCCCTA TTTGTTTATT TTTCTAAATA CATTCAAATA TGTATCCGCT CATGAGACAA
     3001 TAACCCTGAT AAATGCTTCA ATAATATTGA AAAAGGAAGA GTCCTGAGGC GGAAAGAACC
     3061 AGCTGTGGAA TGTGTGTCAG TTAGGGTGTG GAAAGTCCCC AGGCTCCCCA GCAGGCAGAA
     3121 GTATGCAAAG CATGCATCTC AATTAGTCAG CAACCAGGTG TGGAAAGTCC CCAGGCTCCC
     3181 CAGCAGGCAG AAGTATGCAA AGCATGCATC TCAATTAGTC AGCAACCATA GTCCCGCCCC
     3241 TAACTCCGCC CATCCCGCCC CTAACTCCGC CCAGTTCCGC CCATTCTCCG CCCCATGGCT
     3301 GACTAATTTT TTTTATTTAT GCAGAGGCCG AGGCCGCCTC GGCCTCTGAG CTATTCCAGA
     3361 AGTAGTGAGG AGGCTTTTTT GGAGGCCTAG GCTTTTGCAA AGATCGATCA AGAGACAGGA
     3421 TGAGGATCGT TTCGCATGAT TGAACAAGAT GGATTGCACG CAGGTTCTCC GGCCGCTTGG
     3481 GTGGAGAGGC TATTCGGCTA TGACTGGGCA CAACAGACAA TCGGCTGCTC TGATGCCGCC
     3541 GTGTTCCGGC TGTCAGCGCA GGGGCGCCCG GTTCTTTTTG TCAAGACCGA CCTGTCCGGT
     3601 GCCCTGAATG AACTGCAAGA CGAGGCAGCG CGGCTATCGT GGCTGGCCAC GACGGGCGTT
     3661 CCTTGCGCAG CTGTGCTCGA CGTTGTCACT GAAGCGGGAA GGGACTGGCT GCTATTGGGC
     3721 GAAGTGCCGG GGCAGGATCT CCTGTCATCT CACCTTGCTC CTGCCGAGAA AGTATCCATC
     3781 ATGGCTGATG CAATGCGGCG GCTGCATACG CTTGATCCGG CTACCTGCCC ATTCGACCAC
     3841 CAAGCGAAAC ATCGCATCGA GCGAGCACGT ACTCGGATGG AAGCCGGTCT TGTCGATCAG
     3901 GATGATCTGG ACGAAGAGCA TCAGGGGCTC GCGCCAGCCG AACTGTTCGC CAGGCTCAAG
     3961 GCGAGCATGC CCGACGGCGA GGATCTCGTC GTGACCCATG GCGATGCCTG CTTGCCGAAT
     4021 ATCATGGTGG AAAATGGCCG CTTTTCTGGA TTCATCGACT GTGGCCGGCT GGGTGTGGCG
     4081 GACCGCTATC AGGACATAGC GTTGGCTACC CGTGATATTG CTGAAGAGCT TGGCGGCGAA
     4141 TGGGCTGACC GCTTCCTCGT GCTTTACGGT ATCGCCGCTC CCGATTCGCA GCGCATCGCC
     4201 TTCTATCGCC TTCTTGACGA GTTCTTCTGA GCGGGACTCT GGGGTTCGAA ATGACCGACC
     4261 AAGCGACGCC CAACCTGCCA TCACGAGATT TCGATTCCAC CGCCGCCTTC TATGAAAGGT
     4321 TGGGCTTCGG AATCGTTTTC CGGGACGCCG GCTGGATGAT CCTCCAGCGC GGGGATCTCA
     4381 TGCTGGAGTT CTTCGCCCAC CCTAGGGGGA GGCTAACTGA AACACGGAAG GAGACAATAC
     4441 CGGAAGGAAC CCGCGCTATG ACGGCAATAA AAAGACAGAA TAAAACGCAC GGTGTTGGGT
     4501 CGTTTGTTCA TAAACGCGGG GTTCGGTCCC AGGGCTGGCA CTCTGTCGAT ACCCCACCGA
     4561 GACCCCATTG GGGCCAATAC GCCCGCGTTT CTTCCTTTTC CCCACCCCAC CCCCCAAGTT
     4621 CGGGTGAAGG CCCAGGGCTC GCAGCCAACG TCGGGGCGGC AGGCCCTGCC ATAGCCTCAG
     4681 GTTACTCATA TATACTTTAG ATTGATTTAA AACTTCATTT TTAATTTAAA AGGATCTAGG
     4741 TGAAGATCCT TTTTGATAAT CTCATGACCA AAATCCCTTA ACGTGAGTTT TCGTTCCACT
     4801 GAGCGTCAGA CCCCGTAGAA AAGATCAAAG GATCTTCTTG AGATCCTTTT TTTCTGCGCG
     4861 TAATCTGCTG CTTGCAAACA AAAAAACCAC CGCTACCAGC GGTGGTTTGT TTGCCGGATC
     4921 AAGAGCTACC AACTCTTTTT CCGAAGGTAA CTGGCTTCAG CAGAGCGCAG ATACCAAATA
     4981 CTGTCCTTCT AGTGTAGCCG TAGTTAGGCC ACCACTTCAA GAACTCTGTA GCACCGCCTA
     5041 CATACCTCGC TCTGCTAATC CTGTTACCAG TGGCTGCTGC CAGTGGCGAT AAGTCGTGTC
     5101 TTACCGGGTT GGACTCAAGA CGATAGTTAC CGGATAAGGC GCAGCGGTCG GGCTGAACGG
     5161 GGGGTTCGTG CACACAGCCC AGCTTGGAGC GAACGACCTA CACCGAACTG AGATACCTAC
     5221 AGCGTGAGCT ATGAGAAAGC GCCACGCTTC CCGAAGGGAG AAAGGCGGAC AGGTATCCGG
     5281 TAAGCGGCAG GGTCGGAACA GGAGAGCGCA CGAGGGAGCT TCCAGGGGGA AACGCCTGGT
     5341 ATCTTTATAG TCCTGTCGGG TTTCGCCACC TCTGACTTGA GCGTCGATTT TTGTGATGCT
     5401 CGTCAGGGGG GCGGAGCCTA TGGAAAAACG CCAGCAACGC GGCCTTTTTA CGGTTCCTGG
     5461 CCTTTTGCTG GCCTTTTGCT CACATGTTCT TTCCTGCGTT ATCCCCTGAT TCTGTGGATA
     5521 ACCGTATTAC CGCCATGCAT    
//
