# Supplementary material for: A nano-liquid hub integrating growth and immune-evasion signaling to promote cell survival
Source: bioRxiv preprint, doi:10.1101/2021.12.30.474523, version 5 (2026-03-18)
Supplement: Supplementary data S1 [file 474523_file08.zip › DataS1_DNAfiles/079_pEGFPN1-Halo7-SGX3-Fapp1(PH).gb]

LOCUS       pEGFPN1_Halo7_SG        5573 bp ds-DNA     linear       15-SEP-2020
DEFINITION  .
ACCESSION   
VERSION     
SOURCE      .
  ORGANISM  .
COMMENT     
COMMENT     ApEinfo:methylated:1
FEATURES             Location/Qualifiers
     misc_feature    591..634
                     /label=MCS
                     /ApEinfo_fwdcolor=#ffff66
                     /ApEinfo_revcolor=#ffff66
                     /ApEinfo_graphicformat=arrow_data {{0 1 2 0 0 -1} {} 0}
                     width 5 offset 0
     misc_feature    1649..2218
                     /label=Fapp1(PH, NM_019091.3, 1M-190H)
                     /ApEinfo_fwdcolor=#ffa3b6
                     /ApEinfo_revcolor=#ffa3b6
                     /ApEinfo_graphicformat=arrow_data {{0 1 2 0 0 -1} {} 0}
                     width 5 offset 0
     misc_feature    1553..1627
                     /label=SGX3
                     /ApEinfo_fwdcolor=#aefcff
                     /ApEinfo_revcolor=#aefcff
                     /ApEinfo_graphicformat=arrow_data {{0 1 2 0 0 -1} {} 0}
                     width 5 offset 0
     misc_feature    1..588
                     /label=CMV immediate early promoter
                     /ApEinfo_fwdcolor=#0f7ffe
                     /ApEinfo_revcolor=green
                     /ApEinfo_graphicformat=arrow_data {{0 1 2 0 0 -1} {} 0}
                     width 5 offset 0
     misc_feature    662..1552
                     /label=Halo7
                     /ApEinfo_fwdcolor=#acf999
                     /ApEinfo_revcolor=#acf999
                     /ApEinfo_graphicformat=arrow_data {{0 1 2 0 0 -1} {} 0}
                     width 5 offset 0
     misc_feature    2489..2944
                     /label=f1 single-strand DNA origin
                     /ApEinfo_fwdcolor=cyan
                     /ApEinfo_revcolor=green
                     /ApEinfo_graphicformat=arrow_data {{0 1 2 0 0 -1} {} 0}
                     width 5 offset 0
     misc_feature    2392..2426
                     /label=SV40 early mRNA polyadenylation signal
                     /ApEinfo_fwdcolor=#fc8008
                     /ApEinfo_revcolor=green
                     /ApEinfo_graphicformat=arrow_data {{0 1 2 0 0 -1} {} 0}
                     width 5 offset 0
     misc_feature    3006..3034
                     /label=Bacterial promoterfor expression of KanR gene
                     /ApEinfo_fwdcolor=#6666fe
                     /ApEinfo_revcolor=green
                     /ApEinfo_graphicformat=arrow_data {{0 1 2 0 0 -1} {} 0}
                     width 5 offset 0
     misc_feature    3285..3420
                     /label=SV40 origin of replication
                     /ApEinfo_fwdcolor=#cc66fe
                     /ApEinfo_revcolor=green
                     /ApEinfo_graphicformat=arrow_data {{0 1 2 0 0 -1} {} 0}
                     width 5 offset 0
     misc_feature    3118..3347
                     /label=SV40 early promoter
                     /ApEinfo_fwdcolor=#7ffe07
                     /ApEinfo_revcolor=green
                     /ApEinfo_graphicformat=arrow_data {{0 1 2 0 0 -1} {} 0}
                     width 5 offset 0
     misc_feature    3469..4263
                     /label=Kanamycin/neomycin resistance gene
                     /ApEinfo_fwdcolor=#fc6665
                     /ApEinfo_revcolor=green
                     /ApEinfo_graphicformat=arrow_data {{0 1 2 0 0 -1} {} 0}
                     width 5 offset 0
     misc_feature    4499..4517
                     /label=HSV thymidine kinase polyadenylation signal
                     /ApEinfo_fwdcolor=cyan
                     /ApEinfo_revcolor=green
                     /ApEinfo_graphicformat=arrow_data {{0 1 2 0 0 -1} {} 0}
                     width 5 offset 0
     misc_feature    4848..5490
                     /label=pUC plasmid replication origin
                     /ApEinfo_fwdcolor=cyan
                     /ApEinfo_revcolor=green
                     /ApEinfo_graphicformat=arrow_data {{0 1 2 0 0 -1} {} 0}
                     width 5 offset 0
ORIGIN
        1 TAGTTATTAA TAGTAATCAA TTACGGGGTC ATTAGTTCAT AGCCCATATA TGGAGTTCCG
       61 CGTTACATAA CTTACGGTAA ATGGCCCGCC TGGCTGACCG CCCAACGACC CCCGCCCATT
      121 GACGTCAATA ATGACGTATG TTCCCATAGT AACGCCAATA GGGACTTTCC ATTGACGTCA
      181 ATGGGTGGAG TATTTACGGT AAACTGCCCA CTTGGCAGTA CATCAAGTGT ATCATATGCC
      241 AAGTACGCCC CCTATTGACG TCAATGACGG TAAATGGCCC GCCTGGCATT ATGCCCAGTA
      301 CATGACCTTA TGGGACTTTC CTACTTGGCA GTACATCTAC GTATTAGTCA TCGCTATTAC
      361 CATGGTGATG CGGTTTTGGC AGTACATCAA TGGGCGTGGA TAGCGGTTTG ACTCACGGGG
      421 ATTTCCAAGT CTCCACCCCA TTGACGTCAA TGGGAGTTTG TTTTGGCACC AAAATCAACG
      481 GGACTTTCCA AAATGTCGTA ACAACTCCGC CCCATTGACG CAAATGGGCG GTAGGCGTGT
      541 ACGGTGGGAG GTCTATATAA GCAGAGCTGG TTTAGTGAAC CGTCAGATCC GCTAGCGCTA
      601 CCGGACTCAG ATCTCGAGCT CAAGCTTCGA ATTCTGCAGT CGACGGTACC GGCGCGCCAG
      661 CATGGCAGAA ATCGGTACTG GCTTTCCATT CGACCCCCAT TATGTGGAAG TCCTGGGCGA
      721 GCGCATGCAC TACGTCGATG TTGGTCCGCG CGATGGCACC CCTGTGCTGT TCCTGCACGG
      781 TAACCCGACC TCCTCCTACG TGTGGCGCAA CATCATCCCG CATGTTGCAC CGACCCATCG
      841 CTGCATTGCT CCAGACCTGA TCGGTATGGG CAAATCCGAC AAACCAGACC TGGGTTATTT
      901 CTTCGACGAC CACGTCCGCT TCATGGATGC CTTCATCGAA GCCCTGGGTC TGGAAGAGGT
      961 CGTCCTGGTC ATTCACGACT GGGGCTCCGC TCTGGGTTTC CACTGGGCCA AGCGCAATCC
     1021 AGAGCGCGTC AAAGGTATTG CATTTATGGA GTTCATCCGC CCTATCCCGA CCTGGGACGA
     1081 ATGGCCAGAA TTTGCCCGCG AGACCTTCCA GGCCTTCCGC ACCACCGACG TCGGCCGCAA
     1141 GCTGATCATC GATCAGAACG TTTTTATCGA GGGTACGCTG CCGATGGGTG TCGTCCGCCC
     1201 GCTGACTGAA GTCGAGATGG ACCATTACCG CGAGCCGTTC CTGAATCCTG TTGACCGCGA
     1261 GCCACTGTGG CGCTTCCCAA ACGAGCTGCC AATCGCCGGT GAGCCAGCGA ACATCGTCGC
     1321 GCTGGTCGAA GAATACATGG ACTGGCTGCA CCAGTCCCCT GTCCCGAAGC TGCTGTTCTG
     1381 GGGCACCCCA GGCGTTCTGA TCCCACCGGC CGAAGCCGCT CGCCTGGCCA AAAGCCTGCC
     1441 TAACTGCAAG GCTGTGGACA TCGGCCCGGG TCTGAATCTG CTGCAAGAAG ACAACCCGGA
     1501 CCTGATCGGC AGCGAGATCG CGCGCTGGCT GTCGACGCTC GAGATTTCCG GCTCCGGACT
     1561 CAGATCTCGA GCTCAAGCTT CGTCAGGAGG CGGTGGCTCA GGAGGCGGTG GCTCAGGAGG
     1621 CGGTGGCACT AGTTCCGGAC TCAGATCTAT GGAGGGGGTG TTGTACAAGT GGACCAACTA
     1681 TCTCGCAGGC TGGCAGCCTC GTTGGTTTGT TTTAGATAAT GGAATCTTAT CCTACTATGA
     1741 TTCACAAGAT GATGTTTGCA AAGGGAGCAA AGGAAGCATA AAGATGGCAG TTTGTGAAAT
     1801 TAAAGTTCAT TCAGCAGACA ACACAAGAAT GGAATTAATC ATTCCTGGAG AGCAGCATTT
     1861 CTACATGAAG GCAGTGAATG CAGCTGAAAG ACAGAGGTGG CTGGTCGCTC TGGGGAGCTC
     1921 CAAAGCATGT TTGACTGATA CAAGGACTAA AAAAGAAAAG GAAATAAGTG AAACCAGTGA
     1981 ATCGCTGAAA ACCAAAATGT CTGAACTTCG CCTCTACTGT GACCTCTTAA TGCAGCAAGT
     2041 TCATACGATA CAGGAATTTG TTCACCATGA TGAGAATCAT TCATCTCCTA GTGCAGAGAA
     2101 CATGAATGAA GCCTCTTCTC TGCTTAGTGC CACGTGTAAC ACATTCATCA CAACGCTTGA
     2161 GGAATGTGTG AAGATAGCCA ATGCCAAGTT TAAACCTGAG ATGTTTCAAC TGCACCATGA
     2221 ATCCACCGGA TCTAGATAAG CGGCCGCGAC TCTAGATCAT AATCAGCCAT ACCACATTTG
     2281 TAGAGGTTTT ACTTGCTTTA AAAAACCTCC CACACCTCCC CCTGAACCTG AAACATAAAA
     2341 TGAATGCAAT TGTTGTTGTT AACTTGTTTA TTGCAGCTTA TAATGGTTAC AAATAAAGCA
     2401 ATAGCATCAC AAATTTCACA AATAAAGCAT TTTTTTCACT GCATTCTAGT TGTGGTTTGT
     2461 CCAAACTCAT CAATGTATCT TAAGGCGTAA ATTGTAAGCG TTAATATTTT GTTAAAATTC
     2521 GCGTTAAATT TTTGTTAAAT CAGCTCATTT TTTAACCAAT AGGCCGAAAT CGGCAAAATC
     2581 CCTTATAAAT CAAAAGAATA GACCGAGATA GGGTTGAGTG TTGTTCCAGT TTGGAACAAG
     2641 AGTCCACTAT TAAAGAACGT GGACTCCAAC GTCAAAGGNN NNNNNNNNNN NNNNNNNNNN
     2701 NNNNNNNNNN NNNNNNNNNN NNNNNNNTNN NNNNNNNNNN NNNNNNNNNN NNNNNNNNNN
     2761 NNNNNNNNNN NNNNNNNNNN NNNNNNNNNN NNNNNNNNNN NNNNNNNNNN NNNNNNNNNG
     2821 NNNNNNNNNN NNNNNNNNNN NNNNNNNNNN NNNNNNNNNN NNNNNNNNNN NNNNNNNNNN
     2881 NNNNNNNNNN NNNNNNNNNN NNNNNNNNNN NNNNNNNNNN NNNNNNNNNN NNNNNNNNNN
     2941 NNNNCAGGTG GCACTTTTCG GGGAAATGTG CGCGGAACCC CTATTTGTTT ATTTTTCTAA
     3001 ATACATTCAA ATATGTATCC GCTCATGAGA CAATAACCCT GATAAATGCT TCAATAATAT
     3061 TGAAAAAGGA AGAGTCCTGA GGCGGAAAGA ACCAGCTGTG GAATGTGTGT CAGTTAGGGT
     3121 GTGGAAAGTC CCCAGGCTCC CCAGCAGGCA GAAGTATGCA AAGCATGCAT CTCAATTAGT
     3181 CAGCAACCAG GTGTGGAAAG TCCCCAGGCT CCCCAGCAGG CAGAAGTATG CAAAGCATGC
     3241 ATCTCAATTA GTCAGCAACC ATAGTCCCGC CCCTAACTCC GCCCATCCCG CCCCTAACTC
     3301 CGCCCAGTTC CGCCCATTCT CCGCCCCATG GCTGACTAAT TTTTTTTATT TATGCAGAGG
     3361 CCGAGGCCGC CTCGGCCTCT GAGCTATTCC AGAAGTAGTG AGGAGGCTTT TTTGGAGGCC
     3421 TAGGCTTTTG CAAAGATCGA TCAAGAGACA GGATGAGGAT CGTTTCGCAT GATTGAACAA
     3481 GATGGATTGC ACGCAGGTTC TCCGGCCGCT TGGGTGGAGA GGCTATTCGG CTATGACTGG
     3541 GCACAACAGA CAATCGGCTG CTCTGATGCC GCCGTGTTCC GGCTGTCAGC GCAGGGGCGC
     3601 CCGGTTCTTT TTGTCAAGAC CGACCTGTCC GGTGCCCTGA ATGAACTGCA AGACGAGGCA
     3661 GCGCGGCTAT CGTGGCTGGC CACGACGGGC GTTCCTTGCG CAGCTGTGCT CGACGTTGTC
     3721 ACTGAAGCGG GAAGGGACTG GCTGCTATTG GGCGAAGTGC CGGGGCAGGA TCTCCTGTCA
     3781 TCTCACCTTG CTCCTGCCGA GAAAGTATCC ATCATGGCTG ATGCAATGCG GCGGCTGCAT
     3841 ACGCTTGATC CGGCTACCTG CCCATTCGAC CACCAAGCGA AACATCGCAT CGAGCGAGCA
     3901 CGTACTCGGA TGGAAGCCGG TCTTGTCGAT CAGGATGATC TGGACGAAGA GCATCAGGGG
     3961 CTCGCGCCAG CCGAACTGTT CGCCAGGCTC AAGGCGAGCA TGCCCGACGG CGAGGATCTC
     4021 GTCGTGACCC ATGGCGATGC CTGCTTGCCG AATATCATGG TGGAAAATGG CCGCTTTTCT
     4081 GGATTCATCG ACTGTGGCCG GCTGGGTGTG GCGGACCGCT ATCAGGACAT AGCGTTGGCT
     4141 ACCCGTGATA TTGCTGAAGA GCTTGGCGGC GAATGGGCTG ACCGCTTCCT CGTGCTTTAC
     4201 GGTATCGCCG CTCCCGATTC GCAGCGCATC GCCTTCTATC GCCTTCTTGA CGAGTTCTTC
     4261 TGAGCGGGAC TCTGGGGTTC GAAATGACCG ACCAAGCGAC GCCCAACCTG CCATCACGAG
     4321 ATTTCGATTC CACCGCCGCC TTCTATGAAA GGTTGGGCTT CGGAATCGTT TTCCGGGACG
     4381 CCGGCTGGAT GATCCTCCAG CGCGGGGATC TCATGCTGGA GTTCTTCGCC CACCCTAGGG
     4441 GGAGGCTAAC TGAAACACGG AAGGAGACAA TACCGGAAGG AACCCGCGCT ATGACGGCAA
     4501 TAAAAAGACA GAATAAAACG CACGGTGTTG GGTCGTTTGT TCATAAACGC GGGGTTCGGT
     4561 CCCAGGGCTG GCACTCTGTC GATACCCCAC CGAGACCCCA TTGGGGCCAA TACGCCCGCG
     4621 TTTCTTCCTT TTCCCCACCC CACCCCCCAA GTTCGGGTGA AGGCCCAGGG CTCGCAGCCA
     4681 ACGTCGGGGC GGCAGGCCCT GCCATAGCCT CAGGTTACTC ATATATACTT TAGATTGATT
     4741 TAAAACTTCA TTTTTAATTT AAAAGGATCT AGGTGAAGAT CCTTTTTGAT AATCTCATGA
     4801 CCAAAATCCC TTAACGTGAG TTTTCGTTCC ACTGAGCGTC AGACCCCGTA GAAAAGATCA
     4861 AAGGATCTTC TTGAGATCCT TTTTTTCTGC GCGTAATCTG CTGCTTGCAA ACAAAAAAAC
     4921 CACCGCTACC AGCGGTGGTT TGTTTGCCGG ATCAAGAGCT ACCAACTCTT TTTCCGAAGG
     4981 TAACTGGCTT CAGCAGAGCG CAGATACCAA ATACTGTCCT TCTAGTGTAG CCGTAGTTAG
     5041 GCCACCACTT CAAGAACTCT GTAGCACCGC CTACATACCT CGCTCTGCTA ATCCTGTTAC
     5101 CAGTGGCTGC TGCCAGTGGC GATAAGTCGT GTCTTACCGG GTTGGACTCA AGACGATAGT
     5161 TACCGGATAA GGCGCAGCGG TCGGGCTGAA CGGGGGGTTC GTGCACACAG CCCAGCTTGG
     5221 AGCGAACGAC CTACACCGAA CTGAGATACC TACAGCGTGA GCTATGAGAA AGCGCCACGC
     5281 TTCCCGAAGG GAGAAAGGCG GACAGGTATC CGGTAAGCGG CAGGGTCGGA ACAGGAGAGC
     5341 GCACGAGGGA GCTTCCAGGG GGAAACGCCT GGTATCTTTA TAGTCCTGTC GGGTTTCGCC
     5401 ACCTCTGACT TGAGCGTCGA TTTTTGTGAT GCTCGTCAGG GGGGCGGAGC CTATGGAAAA
     5461 ACGCCAGCAA CGCGGCCTTT TTACGGTTCC TGGCCTTTTG CTGGCCTTTT GCTCACATGT
     5521 TCTTTCCTGC GTTATCCCCT GATTCTGTGG ATAACCGTAT TACCGCCATG CAT
//
