# Supplementary material for: A nano-liquid hub integrating growth and immune-evasion signaling to promote cell survival
Source: bioRxiv preprint, doi:10.1101/2021.12.30.474523, version 5 (2026-03-18)
Supplement: Supplementary data S1 [file 474523_file08.zip › DataS1_DNAfiles/080_pEGFPN1-Halo7-SGx3-Tapp1(PH)x2.gb]

LOCUS       pEGFPN1_Halo7_SG        6380 bp ds-DNA     linear       15-SEP-2020
DEFINITION  .
ACCESSION   
VERSION     
SOURCE      .
  ORGANISM  .
COMMENT     
COMMENT     
COMMENT     ApEinfo:methylated:1
FEATURES             Location/Qualifiers
     misc_feature    591..634
                     /label=MCS
                     /ApEinfo_fwdcolor=#ffff66
                     /ApEinfo_revcolor=#ffff66
                     /ApEinfo_graphicformat=arrow_data {{0 1 2 0 0 -1} {} 0}
                     width 5 offset 0
     misc_feature    1649..2323
                     /label=Tapp1(PH2, NM_001001974.2, [180P-404V])
                     /ApEinfo_fwdcolor=#ffa2b7
                     /ApEinfo_revcolor=#ff87a6
                     /ApEinfo_graphicformat=arrow_data {{0 1 2 0 0 -1} {} 0}
                     width 5 offset 0
     misc_feature    1553..1627
                     /label=SGX3
                     /ApEinfo_fwdcolor=#aefcff
                     /ApEinfo_revcolor=#aefcff
                     /ApEinfo_graphicformat=arrow_data {{0 1 2 0 0 -1} {} 0}
                     width 5 offset 0
     misc_feature    1..588
                     /label=CMV immediate early promoter
                     /ApEinfo_fwdcolor=#0f7ffe
                     /ApEinfo_revcolor=green
                     /ApEinfo_graphicformat=arrow_data {{0 1 2 0 0 -1} {} 0}
                     width 5 offset 0
     misc_feature    3011..3046
                     /label=MCS from pAcGFP
                     /ApEinfo_fwdcolor=#fff382
                     /ApEinfo_revcolor=#fff382
                     /ApEinfo_graphicformat=arrow_data {{0 1 2 0 0 -1} {} 0}
                     width 5 offset 0
     misc_feature    662..1552
                     /label=Halo7
                     /ApEinfo_fwdcolor=#acf999
                     /ApEinfo_revcolor=#acf999
                     /ApEinfo_graphicformat=arrow_data {{0 1 2 0 0 -1} {} 0}
                     width 5 offset 0
     misc_feature    3296..3751
                     /label=f1 single-strand DNA origin
                     /ApEinfo_fwdcolor=cyan
                     /ApEinfo_revcolor=green
                     /ApEinfo_graphicformat=arrow_data {{0 1 2 0 0 -1} {} 0}
                     width 5 offset 0
     misc_feature    3199..3233
                     /label=SV40 early mRNA polyadenylation signal
                     /ApEinfo_fwdcolor=#fc8008
                     /ApEinfo_revcolor=green
                     /ApEinfo_graphicformat=arrow_data {{0 1 2 0 0 -1} {} 0}
                     width 5 offset 0
     misc_feature    3813..3841
                     /label=Bacterial promoterfor expression of KanR gene
                     /ApEinfo_fwdcolor=#6666fe
                     /ApEinfo_revcolor=green
                     /ApEinfo_graphicformat=arrow_data {{0 1 2 0 0 -1} {} 0}
                     width 5 offset 0
     misc_feature    4092..4227
                     /label=SV40 origin of replication
                     /ApEinfo_fwdcolor=#cc66fe
                     /ApEinfo_revcolor=green
                     /ApEinfo_graphicformat=arrow_data {{0 1 2 0 0 -1} {} 0}
                     width 5 offset 0
     misc_feature    3925..4154
                     /label=SV40 early promoter
                     /ApEinfo_fwdcolor=#7ffe07
                     /ApEinfo_revcolor=green
                     /ApEinfo_graphicformat=arrow_data {{0 1 2 0 0 -1} {} 0}
                     width 5 offset 0
     misc_feature    4276..5070
                     /label=Kanamycin/neomycin resistance gene
                     /ApEinfo_fwdcolor=#fc6665
                     /ApEinfo_revcolor=green
                     /ApEinfo_graphicformat=arrow_data {{0 1 2 0 0 -1} {} 0}
                     width 5 offset 0
     misc_feature    5306..5324
                     /label=HSV thymidine kinase polyadenylation signal
                     /ApEinfo_fwdcolor=cyan
                     /ApEinfo_revcolor=green
                     /ApEinfo_graphicformat=arrow_data {{0 1 2 0 0 -1} {} 0}
                     width 5 offset 0
     misc_feature    5655..6297
                     /label=pUC plasmid replication origin
                     /ApEinfo_fwdcolor=cyan
                     /ApEinfo_revcolor=green
                     /ApEinfo_graphicformat=arrow_data {{0 1 2 0 0 -1} {} 0}
                     width 5 offset 0
     misc_feature    2330..3004
                     /label=Tapp1(PH2, NM_001001974.2, [180P-404V])(1)
                     /ApEinfo_label=Tapp1(PH2, NM_001001974.2, [180P-404V])
                     /ApEinfo_fwdcolor=#ffa2b7
                     /ApEinfo_revcolor=#ff87a6
                     /ApEinfo_graphicformat=arrow_data {{0 1 2 0 0 -1} {} 0}
                     width 5 offset 0
ORIGIN
        1 TAGTTATTAA TAGTAATCAA TTACGGGGTC ATTAGTTCAT AGCCCATATA TGGAGTTCCG
       61 CGTTACATAA CTTACGGTAA ATGGCCCGCC TGGCTGACCG CCCAACGACC CCCGCCCATT
      121 GACGTCAATA ATGACGTATG TTCCCATAGT AACGCCAATA GGGACTTTCC ATTGACGTCA
      181 ATGGGTGGAG TATTTACGGT AAACTGCCCA CTTGGCAGTA CATCAAGTGT ATCATATGCC
      241 AAGTACGCCC CCTATTGACG TCAATGACGG TAAATGGCCC GCCTGGCATT ATGCCCAGTA
      301 CATGACCTTA TGGGACTTTC CTACTTGGCA GTACATCTAC GTATTAGTCA TCGCTATTAC
      361 CATGGTGATG CGGTTTTGGC AGTACATCAA TGGGCGTGGA TAGCGGTTTG ACTCACGGGG
      421 ATTTCCAAGT CTCCACCCCA TTGACGTCAA TGGGAGTTTG TTTTGGCACC AAAATCAACG
      481 GGACTTTCCA AAATGTCGTA ACAACTCCGC CCCATTGACG CAAATGGGCG GTAGGCGTGT
      541 ACGGTGGGAG GTCTATATAA GCAGAGCTGG TTTAGTGAAC CGTCAGATCC GCTAGCGCTA
      601 CCGGACTCAG ATCTCGAGCT CAAGCTTCGA ATTCTGCAGT CGACGGTACC GGCGCGCCAG
      661 CATGGCAGAA ATCGGTACTG GCTTTCCATT CGACCCCCAT TATGTGGAAG TCCTGGGCGA
      721 GCGCATGCAC TACGTCGATG TTGGTCCGCG CGATGGCACC CCTGTGCTGT TCCTGCACGG
      781 TAACCCGACC TCCTCCTACG TGTGGCGCAA CATCATCCCG CATGTTGCAC CGACCCATCG
      841 CTGCATTGCT CCAGACCTGA TCGGTATGGG CAAATCCGAC AAACCAGACC TGGGTTATTT
      901 CTTCGACGAC CACGTCCGCT TCATGGATGC CTTCATCGAA GCCCTGGGTC TGGAAGAGGT
      961 CGTCCTGGTC ATTCACGACT GGGGCTCCGC TCTGGGTTTC CACTGGGCCA AGCGCAATCC
     1021 AGAGCGCGTC AAAGGTATTG CATTTATGGA GTTCATCCGC CCTATCCCGA CCTGGGACGA
     1081 ATGGCCAGAA TTTGCCCGCG AGACCTTCCA GGCCTTCCGC ACCACCGACG TCGGCCGCAA
     1141 GCTGATCATC GATCAGAACG TTTTTATCGA GGGTACGCTG CCGATGGGTG TCGTCCGCCC
     1201 GCTGACTGAA GTCGAGATGG ACCATTACCG CGAGCCGTTC CTGAATCCTG TTGACCGCGA
     1261 GCCACTGTGG CGCTTCCCAA ACGAGCTGCC AATCGCCGGT GAGCCAGCGA ACATCGTCGC
     1321 GCTGGTCGAA GAATACATGG ACTGGCTGCA CCAGTCCCCT GTCCCGAAGC TGCTGTTCTG
     1381 GGGCACCCCA GGCGTTCTGA TCCCACCGGC CGAAGCCGCT CGCCTGGCCA AAAGCCTGCC
     1441 TAACTGCAAG GCTGTGGACA TCGGCCCGGG TCTGAATCTG CTGCAAGAAG ACAACCCGGA
     1501 CCTGATCGGC AGCGAGATCG CGCGCTGGCT GTCGACGCTC GAGATTTCCG GCTCCGGACT
     1561 CAGATCTCGA GCTCAAGCTT CGTCAGGAGG CGGTGGCTCA GGAGGCGGTG GCTCAGGAGG
     1621 CGGTGGCACT AGTTCCGGAC TCAGATCCCC TTACTTTACT CCTAAACCAC CTCAAGATAG
     1681 TACGGTTATC AAAGCTGGAT ATTGTGTAAA ACAAGGAGCA GTGATGAAAA ACTGGAAGAG
     1741 AAGATATTTT CAATTGGATG AAAACACAAT AGGCTACTTC AAATCTGAAC TGGAAAAGGA
     1801 ACCTCTTCGC GTAATACCAC TTAAAGAGGT TCATAAAGTC CAGGAATGTA AGCAAAGCGA
     1861 CATAATGATG AGGGACAACC TCTTTGAAAT TGTAACAACG TCTCGAACTT TCTATGTGCA
     1921 GGCTGATAGC CCTGAAGAGA TGCACAGTTG GATTAAAGCA GTCTCTGGCG CCATTGTAGC
     1981 ACAGCGGGGT CCCGGCAGAT CTGCGTCTTC TGAGCATCCC CCCGGTCCTT CAGAATCCAA
     2041 ACACGCTTTC CGTCCTACCA ACGCAGCCAC CGCCACCTCA CATTCCACAG CCTCTCGCAG
     2101 CAACTCTTTG GTCTCAACCT TTACCATGGA GAAGCGAGGA TTTTACGAGT CTCTTGCCAA
     2161 GGTCAAGCCA GGGAACTTCA AGGTCCAGAC TGTCTCTCCA AGAGAACCAG CTTCCAAAGT
     2221 GACTGAACAA GCTCTGTTAA GACCTCAAAG TAAAAATGGC CCTCAGGAAA AAGATTGTGA
     2281 CCTAGTAGAC TTGGACGATG CGAGCCTTCC GGTCAGTGAC GTGGAATTCC CTTACTTTAC
     2341 TCCTAAACCA CCTCAAGATA GTGCGGTTAT CAAAGCTGGA TATTGTGTAA AACAAGGAGC
     2401 AGTGATGAAA AACTGGAAGA GAAGATATTT TCAATTGGAT GAAAGCACAA TAGGCTACTT
     2461 CAAATCTGAA CTGGAAAAGG AACCTCTTCG CGTAATACCA CTTAAAGAGG TTCATAAAGT
     2521 CCAGGAATGT AAGCAAAGCG ACATAATGAT GAGGGACAAC CTCTTTGAAA TTGTAACAAC
     2581 GTCTCGAACT TTCTATGTGC AGGCTGATAG CCCTGAAGAG ATGCACAGTT GGATTAAAGC
     2641 AGTCTCTGGC GCCATTGTAG CACAGCGGGG TCCCGGCAGA TCTGCGTCTT CTGAGCATCC
     2701 CCCCGGTCCT TCAGAATCCA AACACGCTTT CCGTCCTACC AACGCAGCCG CCGCCACCTC
     2761 ACATTCCACA GCCTCTCGCA GCAACTCTTT GGTCTCAACC TTTACCATGG AGAAGCGAGG
     2821 ATTTTACGAG TCTCTTGCCA AGGTCAAGCC AGGGAACTTC AAGGTCCAGA CTGTCTCTCC
     2881 AAGAGAACCA GCTTCCAAAG TGACTGAACA AGCTCTGTTA AGACCTCAAA GTAAAAATGG
     2941 CCCTCAGGAA AAAGATTGTG ACCTAGTAGA CTTGGACGAT GCGAGCCTTC CGGTCAGTGA
     3001 CGTGGTCGAC GGTACCGCGG GCCCGGGATC CACCGGATCT AGATAAGCGG CCGCGACTCT
     3061 AGATCATAAT CAGCCATACC ACATTTGTAG AGGTTTTACT TGCTTTAAAA AACCTCCCAC
     3121 ACCTCCCCCT GAACCTGAAA CATAAAATGA ATGCAATTGT TGTTGTTAAC TTGTTTATTG
     3181 CAGCTTATAA TGGTTACAAA TAAAGCAATA GCATCACAAA TTTCACAAAT AAAGCATTTT
     3241 TTTCACTGCA TTCTAGTTGT GGTTTGTCCA AACTCATCAA TGTATCTTAA GGCGTAAATT
     3301 GTAAGCGTTA ATATTTTGTT AAAATTCGCG TTAAATTTTT GTTAAATCAG CTCATTTTTT
     3361 AACCAATAGG CCGAAATCGG CAAAATCCCT TATAAATCAA AAGAATAGAC CGAGATAGGG
     3421 TTGAGTGTTG TTCCAGTTTG GAACAAGAGT CCACTATTAA AGAACGTGGA CTCCAACGTC
     3481 AAAGGNNNNN NNNNNNNNNN NNNNNNNNNN NNNNNNNNNN NNNNNNNNNN NNNNTNNNNN
     3541 NNNNNNNNNN NNNNNNNNNN NNNNNNNNNN NNNNNNNNNN NNNNNNNNNN NNNNNNNNNN
     3601 NNNNNNNNNN NNNNNNNNNN NNNNNNGNNN NNNNNNNNNN NNNNNNNNNN NNNNNNNNNN
     3661 NNNNNNNNNN NNNNNNNNNN NNNNNNNNNN NNNNNNNNNN NNNNNNNNNN NNNNNNNNNN
     3721 NNNNNNNNNN NNNNNNNNNN NNNNNNNNNN NCAGGTGGCA CTTTTCGGGG AAATGTGCGC
     3781 GGAACCCCTA TTTGTTTATT TTTCTAAATA CATTCAAATA TGTATCCGCT CATGAGACAA
     3841 TAACCCTGAT AAATGCTTCA ATAATATTGA AAAAGGAAGA GTCCTGAGGC GGAAAGAACC
     3901 AGCTGTGGAA TGTGTGTCAG TTAGGGTGTG GAAAGTCCCC AGGCTCCCCA GCAGGCAGAA
     3961 GTATGCAAAG CATGCATCTC AATTAGTCAG CAACCAGGTG TGGAAAGTCC CCAGGCTCCC
     4021 CAGCAGGCAG AAGTATGCAA AGCATGCATC TCAATTAGTC AGCAACCATA GTCCCGCCCC
     4081 TAACTCCGCC CATCCCGCCC CTAACTCCGC CCAGTTCCGC CCATTCTCCG CCCCATGGCT
     4141 GACTAATTTT TTTTATTTAT GCAGAGGCCG AGGCCGCCTC GGCCTCTGAG CTATTCCAGA
     4201 AGTAGTGAGG AGGCTTTTTT GGAGGCCTAG GCTTTTGCAA AGATCGATCA AGAGACAGGA
     4261 TGAGGATCGT TTCGCATGAT TGAACAAGAT GGATTGCACG CAGGTTCTCC GGCCGCTTGG
     4321 GTGGAGAGGC TATTCGGCTA TGACTGGGCA CAACAGACAA TCGGCTGCTC TGATGCCGCC
     4381 GTGTTCCGGC TGTCAGCGCA GGGGCGCCCG GTTCTTTTTG TCAAGACCGA CCTGTCCGGT
     4441 GCCCTGAATG AACTGCAAGA CGAGGCAGCG CGGCTATCGT GGCTGGCCAC GACGGGCGTT
     4501 CCTTGCGCAG CTGTGCTCGA CGTTGTCACT GAAGCGGGAA GGGACTGGCT GCTATTGGGC
     4561 GAAGTGCCGG GGCAGGATCT CCTGTCATCT CACCTTGCTC CTGCCGAGAA AGTATCCATC
     4621 ATGGCTGATG CAATGCGGCG GCTGCATACG CTTGATCCGG CTACCTGCCC ATTCGACCAC
     4681 CAAGCGAAAC ATCGCATCGA GCGAGCACGT ACTCGGATGG AAGCCGGTCT TGTCGATCAG
     4741 GATGATCTGG ACGAAGAGCA TCAGGGGCTC GCGCCAGCCG AACTGTTCGC CAGGCTCAAG
     4801 GCGAGCATGC CCGACGGCGA GGATCTCGTC GTGACCCATG GCGATGCCTG CTTGCCGAAT
     4861 ATCATGGTGG AAAATGGCCG CTTTTCTGGA TTCATCGACT GTGGCCGGCT GGGTGTGGCG
     4921 GACCGCTATC AGGACATAGC GTTGGCTACC CGTGATATTG CTGAAGAGCT TGGCGGCGAA
     4981 TGGGCTGACC GCTTCCTCGT GCTTTACGGT ATCGCCGCTC CCGATTCGCA GCGCATCGCC
     5041 TTCTATCGCC TTCTTGACGA GTTCTTCTGA GCGGGACTCT GGGGTTCGAA ATGACCGACC
     5101 AAGCGACGCC CAACCTGCCA TCACGAGATT TCGATTCCAC CGCCGCCTTC TATGAAAGGT
     5161 TGGGCTTCGG AATCGTTTTC CGGGACGCCG GCTGGATGAT CCTCCAGCGC GGGGATCTCA
     5221 TGCTGGAGTT CTTCGCCCAC CCTAGGGGGA GGCTAACTGA AACACGGAAG GAGACAATAC
     5281 CGGAAGGAAC CCGCGCTATG ACGGCAATAA AAAGACAGAA TAAAACGCAC GGTGTTGGGT
     5341 CGTTTGTTCA TAAACGCGGG GTTCGGTCCC AGGGCTGGCA CTCTGTCGAT ACCCCACCGA
     5401 GACCCCATTG GGGCCAATAC GCCCGCGTTT CTTCCTTTTC CCCACCCCAC CCCCCAAGTT
     5461 CGGGTGAAGG CCCAGGGCTC GCAGCCAACG TCGGGGCGGC AGGCCCTGCC ATAGCCTCAG
     5521 GTTACTCATA TATACTTTAG ATTGATTTAA AACTTCATTT TTAATTTAAA AGGATCTAGG
     5581 TGAAGATCCT TTTTGATAAT CTCATGACCA AAATCCCTTA ACGTGAGTTT TCGTTCCACT
     5641 GAGCGTCAGA CCCCGTAGAA AAGATCAAAG GATCTTCTTG AGATCCTTTT TTTCTGCGCG
     5701 TAATCTGCTG CTTGCAAACA AAAAAACCAC CGCTACCAGC GGTGGTTTGT TTGCCGGATC
     5761 AAGAGCTACC AACTCTTTTT CCGAAGGTAA CTGGCTTCAG CAGAGCGCAG ATACCAAATA
     5821 CTGTCCTTCT AGTGTAGCCG TAGTTAGGCC ACCACTTCAA GAACTCTGTA GCACCGCCTA
     5881 CATACCTCGC TCTGCTAATC CTGTTACCAG TGGCTGCTGC CAGTGGCGAT AAGTCGTGTC
     5941 TTACCGGGTT GGACTCAAGA CGATAGTTAC CGGATAAGGC GCAGCGGTCG GGCTGAACGG
     6001 GGGGTTCGTG CACACAGCCC AGCTTGGAGC GAACGACCTA CACCGAACTG AGATACCTAC
     6061 AGCGTGAGCT ATGAGAAAGC GCCACGCTTC CCGAAGGGAG AAAGGCGGAC AGGTATCCGG
     6121 TAAGCGGCAG GGTCGGAACA GGAGAGCGCA CGAGGGAGCT TCCAGGGGGA AACGCCTGGT
     6181 ATCTTTATAG TCCTGTCGGG TTTCGCCACC TCTGACTTGA GCGTCGATTT TTGTGATGCT
     6241 CGTCAGGGGG GCGGAGCCTA TGGAAAAACG CCAGCAACGC GGCCTTTTTA CGGTTCCTGG
     6301 CCTTTTGCTG GCCTTTTGCT CACATGTTCT TTCCTGCGTT ATCCCCTGAT TCTGTGGATA
     6361 ACCGTATTAC CGCCATGCAT    
//
