# Supplementary material for: A nano-liquid hub integrating growth and immune-evasion signaling to promote cell survival
Source: bioRxiv preprint, doi:10.1101/2021.12.30.474523, version 5 (2026-03-18)
Supplement: Supplementary data S1 [file 474523_file08.zip › DataS1_DNAfiles/081_pEGFPN1-Halo7-SGx3-PLCdelta(PH)x2.gb]

LOCUS       pEGFP_N1                6083 bp ds-DNA     linear       15-SEP-2020
DEFINITION  .
ACCESSION   
VERSION     
SOURCE      .
  ORGANISM  .
COMMENT     
COMMENT     
COMMENT     ApEinfo:methylated:1
FEATURES             Location/Qualifiers
     misc_feature    591..650
                     /label=MCS
                     /ApEinfo_fwdcolor=#ffff66
                     /ApEinfo_revcolor=#ffff66
                     /ApEinfo_graphicformat=arrow_data {{0 1 2 0 0 -1} {} 0}
                     width 5 offset 0
     misc_feature    1553..1627
                     /label=SGX3
                     /ApEinfo_fwdcolor=#aefcff
                     /ApEinfo_revcolor=#aefcff
                     /ApEinfo_graphicformat=arrow_data {{0 1 2 0 0 -1} {} 0}
                     width 5 offset 0
     misc_feature    1..588
                     /label=CMV immediate early promoter
                     /ApEinfo_fwdcolor=#0f7ffe
                     /ApEinfo_revcolor=green
                     /ApEinfo_graphicformat=arrow_data {{0 1 2 0 0 -1} {} 0}
                     width 5 offset 0
     misc_feature    2999..3454
                     /label=f1 single-strand DNA origin
                     /ApEinfo_fwdcolor=cyan
                     /ApEinfo_revcolor=green
                     /ApEinfo_graphicformat=arrow_data {{0 1 2 0 0 -1} {} 0}
                     width 5 offset 0
     misc_feature    662..1552
                     /label=Halo7
                     /ApEinfo_fwdcolor=#acf999
                     /ApEinfo_revcolor=#acf999
                     /ApEinfo_graphicformat=arrow_data {{0 1 2 0 0 -1} {} 0}
                     width 5 offset 0
     misc_feature    2902..2936
                     /label=SV40 early mRNA polyadenylation signal
                     /ApEinfo_fwdcolor=#fc8008
                     /ApEinfo_revcolor=green
                     /ApEinfo_graphicformat=arrow_data {{0 1 2 0 0 -1} {} 0}
                     width 5 offset 0
     misc_feature    1649..2185
                     /label=PLCdelta1(PH+EF-hand1, NM_019676.3, [1M-179S])
                     /ApEinfo_fwdcolor=#ffa3b6
                     /ApEinfo_revcolor=#ffa3b6
                     /ApEinfo_graphicformat=arrow_data {{0 1 2 0 0 -1} {} 0}
                     width 5 offset 0
     misc_feature    3516..3544
                     /label=Bacterial promoterfor expression of KanR gene
                     /ApEinfo_fwdcolor=#6666fe
                     /ApEinfo_revcolor=green
                     /ApEinfo_graphicformat=arrow_data {{0 1 2 0 0 -1} {} 0}
                     width 5 offset 0
     misc_feature    2192..2728
                     /label=PLCdelta1(PH+EF-hand1, NM_019676.3, [1M-179S])(1)
                     /ApEinfo_label=PLCdelta1(PH+EF-hand1, NM_019676.3,
                     [1M-179S])
                     /ApEinfo_fwdcolor=#ffa3b6
                     /ApEinfo_revcolor=#ffa3b6
                     /ApEinfo_graphicformat=arrow_data {{0 1 2 0 0 -1} {} 0}
                     width 5 offset 0
     misc_feature    3795..3930
                     /label=SV40 origin of replication
                     /ApEinfo_fwdcolor=#cc66fe
                     /ApEinfo_revcolor=green
                     /ApEinfo_graphicformat=arrow_data {{0 1 2 0 0 -1} {} 0}
                     width 5 offset 0
     misc_feature    3628..3857
                     /label=SV40 early promoter
                     /ApEinfo_fwdcolor=#7ffe07
                     /ApEinfo_revcolor=green
                     /ApEinfo_graphicformat=arrow_data {{0 1 2 0 0 -1} {} 0}
                     width 5 offset 0
     misc_feature    3979..4773
                     /label=Kanamycin/neomycin resistance gene
                     /ApEinfo_fwdcolor=#fc6665
                     /ApEinfo_revcolor=green
                     /ApEinfo_graphicformat=arrow_data {{0 1 2 0 0 -1} {} 0}
                     width 5 offset 0
     misc_feature    5009..5027
                     /label=HSV thymidine kinase polyadenylation signal
                     /ApEinfo_fwdcolor=cyan
                     /ApEinfo_revcolor=green
                     /ApEinfo_graphicformat=arrow_data {{0 1 2 0 0 -1} {} 0}
                     width 5 offset 0
     misc_feature    5358..6000
                     /label=pUC plasmid replication origin
                     /ApEinfo_fwdcolor=cyan
                     /ApEinfo_revcolor=green
                     /ApEinfo_graphicformat=arrow_data {{0 1 2 0 0 -1} {} 0}
                     width 5 offset 0
ORIGIN
        1 TAGTTATTAA TAGTAATCAA TTACGGGGTC ATTAGTTCAT AGCCCATATA TGGAGTTCCG
       61 CGTTACATAA CTTACGGTAA ATGGCCCGCC TGGCTGACCG CCCAACGACC CCCGCCCATT
      121 GACGTCAATA ATGACGTATG TTCCCATAGT AACGCCAATA GGGACTTTCC ATTGACGTCA
      181 ATGGGTGGAG TATTTACGGT AAACTGCCCA CTTGGCAGTA CATCAAGTGT ATCATATGCC
      241 AAGTACGCCC CCTATTGACG TCAATGACGG TAAATGGCCC GCCTGGCATT ATGCCCAGTA
      301 CATGACCTTA TGGGACTTTC CTACTTGGCA GTACATCTAC GTATTAGTCA TCGCTATTAC
      361 CATGGTGATG CGGTTTTGGC AGTACATCAA TGGGCGTGGA TAGCGGTTTG ACTCACGGGG
      421 ATTTCCAAGT CTCCACCCCA TTGACGTCAA TGGGAGTTTG TTTTGGCACC AAAATCAACG
      481 GGACTTTCCA AAATGTCGTA ACAACTCCGC CCCATTGACG CAAATGGGCG GTAGGCGTGT
      541 ACGGTGGGAG GTCTATATAA GCAGAGCTGG TTTAGTGAAC CGTCAGATCC GCTAGCGCTA
      601 CCGGACTCAG ATCTCGAGCT CAAGCTTCGA ATTCTGCAGT CGACGGTACC GGCGCGCCAG
      661 CATGGCAGAA ATCGGTACTG GCTTTCCATT CGACCCCCAT TATGTGGAAG TCCTGGGCGA
      721 GCGCATGCAC TACGTCGATG TTGGTCCGCG CGATGGCACC CCTGTGCTGT TCCTGCACGG
      781 TAACCCGACC TCCTCCTACG TGTGGCGCAA CATCATCCCG CATGTTGCAC CGACCCATCG
      841 CTGCATTGCT CCAGACCTGA TCGGTATGGG CAAATCCGAC AAACCAGACC TGGGTTATTT
      901 CTTCGACGAC CACGTCCGCT TCATGGATGC CTTCATCGAA GCCCTGGGTC TGGAAGAGGT
      961 CGTCCTGGTC ATTCACGACT GGGGCTCCGC TCTGGGTTTC CACTGGGCCA AGCGCAATCC
     1021 AGAGCGCGTC AAAGGTATTG CATTTATGGA GTTCATCCGC CCTATCCCGA CCTGGGACGA
     1081 ATGGCCAGAA TTTGCCCGCG AGACCTTCCA GGCCTTCCGC ACCACCGACG TCGGCCGCAA
     1141 GCTGATCATC GATCAGAACG TTTTTATCGA GGGTACGCTG CCGATGGGTG TCGTCCGCCC
     1201 GCTGACTGAA GTCGAGATGG ACCATTACCG CGAGCCGTTC CTGAATCCTG TTGACCGCGA
     1261 GCCACTGTGG CGCTTCCCAA ACGAGCTGCC AATCGCCGGT GAGCCAGCGA ACATCGTCGC
     1321 GCTGGTCGAA GAATACATGG ACTGGCTGCA CCAGTCCCCT GTCCCGAAGC TGCTGTTCTG
     1381 GGGCACCCCA GGCGTTCTGA TCCCACCGGC CGAAGCCGCT CGCCTGGCCA AAAGCCTGCC
     1441 TAACTGCAAG GCTGTGGACA TCGGCCCGGG TCTGAATCTG CTGCAAGAAG ACAACCCGGA
     1501 CCTGATCGGC AGCGAGATCG CGCGCTGGCT GTCGACGCTC GAGATTTCCG GCTCCGGACT
     1561 CAGATCTCGA GCTCAAGCTT CGTCAGGAGG CGGTGGCTCA GGAGGCGGTG GCTCAGGAGG
     1621 CGGTGGCACT AGTTCCGGAC TCAGATCTAT GGACTCCGGT CGGGACTTCC TGACCTTGCA
     1681 CGGGCTGCAG GATGACCCGG ACCTTCAGGC CCTCCTGAAG GGCAGCCAGC TTCTGAAGGT
     1741 GAAGTCCAGC TCGTGGCGTA GAGAACGCTT CTACAAGCTA CAGGAAGACT GCAAGACCAT
     1801 CTGGCAGGAA TCTCGCAAGG TCATGAGGTC CCCGGAGTCG CAGCTGTTCT CCATCGAGGA
     1861 CATTCAGGAG GTGCGGATGG GACACCGCAC AGAAGGCCTG GAGAAATTTG CCAGAGACAT
     1921 ACCCGAGGAC CGATGCTTCT CCATCGTCTT CAAGGACCAG CGCAATACCC TAGACCTCAT
     1981 CGCCCCGTCT CCAGCTGACG TCCAGCATTG GGTGCAGGGC CTGCGCAAGA TCATCGACCG
     2041 CTCGGGCTCC CTGGACCAGC GGCAGAAGCT GCAGCACTGG ATTCACTCCT GCTTGCGAAA
     2101 GGCTGATAAA AACAAGGATA ACAAGATGAA CTTCAAGGAG GTGAAGGACT TCCTGAAGGA
     2161 GCTCAACGTA CAGGTGGATG ACAGCGGATC TATGGACTCC GGTCGGGACT TCCTGACCTT
     2221 GCACGGGCTG CAGGATGACC CGGACCTTCA GGCCCTCCTG AAGGGCAGCC AGCTTCTGAA
     2281 GGTGAAGTCC AGCTCGTGGC GTAGAGAACG CTTCTACAAG CTACAGGAAG ACTGCAAGAC
     2341 CATCTGGCAG GAATCTCGCA AGGTCATGAG GTCCCCGGAG TCGCAGCTGT TCTCCATCGA
     2401 GGACATTCAG GAGGTGCGGA TGGGACACCG CACAGAAGGC CTGGAGAAAT TTGCCAGAGA
     2461 CATACCCGAG GACCGATGCT TCTCCATCGT CTTCAAGGAC CAGCGCAATA CCCTAGACCT
     2521 CATCGCCCCG TCTCCAGCTG ACGTCCAGCA TTGGGTGCAG GGCCTGCGCA AGATCATCGA
     2581 CCGCTCGGGC TCCCTGGACC AGCGGCAGAA GCTGCAGCAC TGGATTCACT CCTGCTTGCG
     2641 AAAGGCTGAT AAAAACAAGG ATAACAAGAT GAACTTCAAG GAGGTGAAGG ACTTCCTGAA
     2701 GGAGCTCAAC GTACAGGTGG ATGACAGCGG ATCCACCGGA TCTAGATAAG CGGCCGCGAC
     2761 TCTAGATCAT AATCAGCCAT ACCACATTTG TAGAGGTTTT ACTTGCTTTA AAAAACCTCC
     2821 CACACCTCCC CCTGAACCTG AAACATAAAA TGAATGCAAT TGTTGTTGTT AACTTGTTTA
     2881 TTGCAGCTTA TAATGGTTAC AAATAAAGCA ATAGCATCAC AAATTTCACA AATAAAGCAT
     2941 TTTTTTCACT GCATTCTAGT TGTGGTTTGT CCAAACTCAT CAATGTATCT TAAGGCGTAA
     3001 ATTGTAAGCG TTAATATTTT GTTAAAATTC GCGTTAAATT TTTGTTAAAT CAGCTCATTT
     3061 TTTAACCAAT AGGCCGAAAT CGGCAAAATC CCTTATAAAT CAAAAGAATA GACCGAGATA
     3121 GGGTTGAGTG TTGTTCCAGT TTGGAACAAG AGTCCACTAT TAAAGAACGT GGACTCCAAC
     3181 GTCAAAGGNN NNNNNNNNNN NNNNNNNNNN NNNNNNNNNN NNNNNNNNNN NNNNNNNTNN
     3241 NNNNNNNNNN NNNNNNNNNN NNNNNNNNNN NNNNNNNNNN NNNNNNNNNN NNNNNNNNNN
     3301 NNNNNNNNNN NNNNNNNNNN NNNNNNNNNG NNNNNNNNNN NNNNNNNNNN NNNNNNNNNN
     3361 NNNNNNNNNN NNNNNNNNNN NNNNNNNNNN NNNNNNNNNN NNNNNNNNNN NNNNNNNNNN
     3421 NNNNNNNNNN NNNNNNNNNN NNNNNNNNNN NNNNCAGGTG GCACTTTTCG GGGAAATGTG
     3481 CGCGGAACCC CTATTTGTTT ATTTTTCTAA ATACATTCAA ATATGTATCC GCTCATGAGA
     3541 CAATAACCCT GATAAATGCT TCAATAATAT TGAAAAAGGA AGAGTCCTGA GGCGGAAAGA
     3601 ACCAGCTGTG GAATGTGTGT CAGTTAGGGT GTGGAAAGTC CCCAGGCTCC CCAGCAGGCA
     3661 GAAGTATGCA AAGCATGCAT CTCAATTAGT CAGCAACCAG GTGTGGAAAG TCCCCAGGCT
     3721 CCCCAGCAGG CAGAAGTATG CAAAGCATGC ATCTCAATTA GTCAGCAACC ATAGTCCCGC
     3781 CCCTAACTCC GCCCATCCCG CCCCTAACTC CGCCCAGTTC CGCCCATTCT CCGCCCCATG
     3841 GCTGACTAAT TTTTTTTATT TATGCAGAGG CCGAGGCCGC CTCGGCCTCT GAGCTATTCC
     3901 AGAAGTAGTG AGGAGGCTTT TTTGGAGGCC TAGGCTTTTG CAAAGATCGA TCAAGAGACA
     3961 GGATGAGGAT CGTTTCGCAT GATTGAACAA GATGGATTGC ACGCAGGTTC TCCGGCCGCT
     4021 TGGGTGGAGA GGCTATTCGG CTATGACTGG GCACAACAGA CAATCGGCTG CTCTGATGCC
     4081 GCCGTGTTCC GGCTGTCAGC GCAGGGGCGC CCGGTTCTTT TTGTCAAGAC CGACCTGTCC
     4141 GGTGCCCTGA ATGAACTGCA AGACGAGGCA GCGCGGCTAT CGTGGCTGGC CACGACGGGC
     4201 GTTCCTTGCG CAGCTGTGCT CGACGTTGTC ACTGAAGCGG GAAGGGACTG GCTGCTATTG
     4261 GGCGAAGTGC CGGGGCAGGA TCTCCTGTCA TCTCACCTTG CTCCTGCCGA GAAAGTATCC
     4321 ATCATGGCTG ATGCAATGCG GCGGCTGCAT ACGCTTGATC CGGCTACCTG CCCATTCGAC
     4381 CACCAAGCGA AACATCGCAT CGAGCGAGCA CGTACTCGGA TGGAAGCCGG TCTTGTCGAT
     4441 CAGGATGATC TGGACGAAGA GCATCAGGGG CTCGCGCCAG CCGAACTGTT CGCCAGGCTC
     4501 AAGGCGAGCA TGCCCGACGG CGAGGATCTC GTCGTGACCC ATGGCGATGC CTGCTTGCCG
     4561 AATATCATGG TGGAAAATGG CCGCTTTTCT GGATTCATCG ACTGTGGCCG GCTGGGTGTG
     4621 GCGGACCGCT ATCAGGACAT AGCGTTGGCT ACCCGTGATA TTGCTGAAGA GCTTGGCGGC
     4681 GAATGGGCTG ACCGCTTCCT CGTGCTTTAC GGTATCGCCG CTCCCGATTC GCAGCGCATC
     4741 GCCTTCTATC GCCTTCTTGA CGAGTTCTTC TGAGCGGGAC TCTGGGGTTC GAAATGACCG
     4801 ACCAAGCGAC GCCCAACCTG CCATCACGAG ATTTCGATTC CACCGCCGCC TTCTATGAAA
     4861 GGTTGGGCTT CGGAATCGTT TTCCGGGACG CCGGCTGGAT GATCCTCCAG CGCGGGGATC
     4921 TCATGCTGGA GTTCTTCGCC CACCCTAGGG GGAGGCTAAC TGAAACACGG AAGGAGACAA
     4981 TACCGGAAGG AACCCGCGCT ATGACGGCAA TAAAAAGACA GAATAAAACG CACGGTGTTG
     5041 GGTCGTTTGT TCATAAACGC GGGGTTCGGT CCCAGGGCTG GCACTCTGTC GATACCCCAC
     5101 CGAGACCCCA TTGGGGCCAA TACGCCCGCG TTTCTTCCTT TTCCCCACCC CACCCCCCAA
     5161 GTTCGGGTGA AGGCCCAGGG CTCGCAGCCA ACGTCGGGGC GGCAGGCCCT GCCATAGCCT
     5221 CAGGTTACTC ATATATACTT TAGATTGATT TAAAACTTCA TTTTTAATTT AAAAGGATCT
     5281 AGGTGAAGAT CCTTTTTGAT AATCTCATGA CCAAAATCCC TTAACGTGAG TTTTCGTTCC
     5341 ACTGAGCGTC AGACCCCGTA GAAAAGATCA AAGGATCTTC TTGAGATCCT TTTTTTCTGC
     5401 GCGTAATCTG CTGCTTGCAA ACAAAAAAAC CACCGCTACC AGCGGTGGTT TGTTTGCCGG
     5461 ATCAAGAGCT ACCAACTCTT TTTCCGAAGG TAACTGGCTT CAGCAGAGCG CAGATACCAA
     5521 ATACTGTCCT TCTAGTGTAG CCGTAGTTAG GCCACCACTT CAAGAACTCT GTAGCACCGC
     5581 CTACATACCT CGCTCTGCTA ATCCTGTTAC CAGTGGCTGC TGCCAGTGGC GATAAGTCGT
     5641 GTCTTACCGG GTTGGACTCA AGACGATAGT TACCGGATAA GGCGCAGCGG TCGGGCTGAA
     5701 CGGGGGGTTC GTGCACACAG CCCAGCTTGG AGCGAACGAC CTACACCGAA CTGAGATACC
     5761 TACAGCGTGA GCTATGAGAA AGCGCCACGC TTCCCGAAGG GAGAAAGGCG GACAGGTATC
     5821 CGGTAAGCGG CAGGGTCGGA ACAGGAGAGC GCACGAGGGA GCTTCCAGGG GGAAACGCCT
     5881 GGTATCTTTA TAGTCCTGTC GGGTTTCGCC ACCTCTGACT TGAGCGTCGA TTTTTGTGAT
     5941 GCTCGTCAGG GGGGCGGAGC CTATGGAAAA ACGCCAGCAA CGCGGCCTTT TTACGGTTCC
     6001 TGGCCTTTTG CTGGCCTTTT GCTCACATGT TCTTTCCTGC GTTATCCCCT GATTCTGTGG
     6061 ATAACCGTAT TACCGCCATG CAT   
//
