# Supplementary material for: A nano-liquid hub integrating growth and immune-evasion signaling to promote cell survival
Source: bioRxiv preprint, doi:10.1101/2021.12.30.474523, version 5 (2026-03-18)
Supplement: Supplementary data S1 [file 474523_file08.zip › DataS1_DNAfiles/082_pPBpuro2-SNAPf-SGx3-PLCdelta(PH)x2.gb]

LOCUS       pPBpuro2_SNAPf_S        8241 bp ds-DNA     linear       01-APR-2021
DEFINITION  .
ACCESSION   
VERSION     
SOURCE      .
  ORGANISM  .
COMMENT     
COMMENT     
COMMENT     ApEinfo:methylated:1
FEATURES             Location/Qualifiers
     misc_feature    3..459
                     /label=f1 origin
                     /ApEinfo_fwdcolor=#befff4
                     /ApEinfo_revcolor=#befff4
                     /ApEinfo_graphicformat=arrow_data {{0 1 2 0 0 -1} {} 0}
                     width 5 offset 0
     misc_feature    3414..3950
                     /label=PLCdelta1(PH+EF-hand1)
                     /ApEinfo_fwdcolor=#ffa3b6
                     /ApEinfo_revcolor=#ffa3b6
                     /ApEinfo_graphicformat=arrow_data {{0 1 2 0 0 -1} {} 0}
                     width 5 offset 0
     misc_feature    5165..5764
                     /label=puromycin-N-acetyl-transferase
                     /ApEinfo_fwdcolor=#6666fe
                     /ApEinfo_revcolor=#6666fe
                     /ApEinfo_graphicformat=arrow_data {{0 1 2 0 0 -1} {} 0}
                     width 5 offset 0
     misc_feature    694..1007
                     /label=PiggyBac 5' terminal repeat (complement)
                     /ApEinfo_fwdcolor=#fdb0f5
                     /ApEinfo_revcolor=#fdb0f5
                     /ApEinfo_graphicformat=arrow_data {{0 1 2 0 0 -1} {} 0}
                     width 5 offset 0
     misc_feature    3348..3392
                     /label=SGX3
                     /ApEinfo_fwdcolor=#aefcff
                     /ApEinfo_revcolor=#aefcff
                     /ApEinfo_graphicformat=arrow_data {{0 1 2 0 0 -1} {} 0}
                     width 5 offset 0
     misc_feature    1194..1419
                     /label=CMV IE (enhancer)
                     /ApEinfo_fwdcolor=#abffa7
                     /ApEinfo_revcolor=#abffa7
                     /ApEinfo_graphicformat=arrow_data {{0 1 2 0 0 -1} {} 0}
                     width 5 offset 0
     misc_feature    1420..1718
                     /label=chicken beta actin promoter
                     /ApEinfo_fwdcolor=#c39df8
                     /ApEinfo_revcolor=#c39df8
                     /ApEinfo_graphicformat=arrow_data {{0 1 2 0 0 -1} {} 0}
                     width 5 offset 0
     misc_feature    1719..2776
                     /label=CAG promoter with artificial intron
                     /ApEinfo_fwdcolor=#a3f8fa
                     /ApEinfo_revcolor=#a3f8fa
                     /ApEinfo_graphicformat=arrow_data {{0 1 2 0 0 -1} {} 0}
                     width 5 offset 0
     misc_feature    4554..5163
                     /label=IRES sequence from ECMV
                     /ApEinfo_fwdcolor=#fac27a
                     /ApEinfo_revcolor=#fac27a
                     /ApEinfo_graphicformat=arrow_data {{0 1 2 0 0 -1} {} 0}
                     width 5 offset 0
     misc_feature    5797..6021
                     /label=polyA_signal_sequence
                     /ApEinfo_fwdcolor=#abffa7
                     /ApEinfo_revcolor=#abffa7
                     /ApEinfo_graphicformat=arrow_data {{0 1 2 0 0 -1} {} 0}
                     width 5 offset 0
     misc_feature    6512..6952
                     /label=Col E1 origin
                     /ApEinfo_fwdcolor=#befff4
                     /ApEinfo_revcolor=#befff4
                     /ApEinfo_graphicformat=arrow_data {{0 1 2 0 0 -1} {} 0}
                     width 5 offset 0
     misc_feature    7253..8113
                     /label=Ampicillin resistance gene
                     /ApEinfo_fwdcolor=#898cf6
                     /ApEinfo_revcolor=#898cf6
                     /ApEinfo_graphicformat=arrow_data {{0 1 2 0 0 -1} {} 0}
                     width 5 offset 0
     misc_feature    4532..4542
                     /label=Multiple termination signal
                     /ApEinfo_fwdcolor=#ac0000
                     /ApEinfo_revcolor=#ac0000
                     /ApEinfo_graphicformat=arrow_data {{0 1 2 0 0 -1} {} 0}
                     width 5 offset 0
     misc_feature    2784..2798
                     /label=MCS
                     /ApEinfo_fwdcolor=#fefe0a
                     /ApEinfo_revcolor=#fefe0a
                     /ApEinfo_graphicformat=arrow_data {{0 1 2 0 0 -1} {} 0}
                     width 5 offset 0
     misc_feature    4515..4531
                     /label=MCS(1)
                     /ApEinfo_label=MCS
                     /ApEinfo_fwdcolor=#fefe0a
                     /ApEinfo_revcolor=#fefe0a
                     /ApEinfo_graphicformat=arrow_data {{0 1 2 0 0 -1} {} 0}
                     width 5 offset 0
     misc_feature    2802..3347
                     /label=SNAPf
                     /ApEinfo_fwdcolor=#acf999
                     /ApEinfo_revcolor=#acf999
                     /ApEinfo_graphicformat=arrow_data {{0 1 2 0 0 -1} {} 0}
                     width 5 offset 0
     misc_feature    3957..4493
                     /label=PLCdelta1(PH+EF-hand1)(1)
                     /ApEinfo_label=PLCdelta1(PH+EF-hand1)
                     /ApEinfo_fwdcolor=#ffa3b6
                     /ApEinfo_revcolor=#ffa3b6
                     /ApEinfo_graphicformat=arrow_data {{0 1 2 0 0 -1} {} 0}
                     width 5 offset 0
ORIGIN
        1 CTAAATTGTA AGCGTTAATA TTTTGTTAAA ATTCGCGTTA AATTTTTGTT AAATCAGCTC
       61 ATTTTTTAAC CAATAGGCCG AAATCGGCAA AATCCCTTAT AAATCAAAAG AATAGACCGA
      121 GATAGGGTTG AGTGTTGTTC CAGTTTGGAA CAAGAGTCCA CTATTAAAGA ACGTGGACTC
      181 CAACGTCAAA GGNNNNNNNN NNNNNNNNNN NNNNNNNNNN NNNNNNNNNN NNNNNNNNNN
      241 NTNNNNNNNN NNNNNNNNNN NNNNNNNNNN NNNNNNNNNN NNNNNNNNNN NNNNNNNNNN
      301 NNNNNNNNNN NNNNNNNNNN NNNNNNNNNN NNNGNNNNNN NNNNNNNNNN NNNNNNNNNN
      361 NNNNNNNNNN NNNNNNNNNN NNNNNNNNNN NNNNNNNNNN NNNNNNNNNN NNNNNNNNNN
      421 NNNNNNNNNN NNNNNNNNNN NNNNNNNNNN NNNNNNNNCC CATTCGCCAT TCAGGCTGCG
      481 CAACTGTTGG GAAGGGCGAT CGGTGCGGGC CTCTTCGCTA TTACGCCAGC TGGCGAAAGG
      541 GGGATGTGCT GCAAGGCGAT TAAGTTGGGT AACGCCAGGG TTTTCCCAGT CACGACGTTG
      601 TAAAACGACG GCCAGTGAGC GCGCGTAATA CGACTCACTA TAGGGCGAAT TGGGGCGCGA
      661 CGGGTACGAT CAGTACGAGC GCGCCATTCT AGATTAACCC TAGAAAGATA GTCTGCGTAA
      721 AATTGACGCA TGCATTCTTG AAATATTGCT CTCTCTTTCT AAATAGCGCG AATCCGTCGC
      781 TGTGCATTTA GGACATCTCA GTCGCCGCTT GGAGCTCCCG TGAGGCGTGC TTGTCAATGC
      841 GGTAAGTGTC ACTGATTTTG AACTATAACG ACCGCGTGAG TCAAAATGAC GCATGATTAT
      901 CTTTTACGTG ACTTTTAAGA TTTAACTCAT ACGATAATTA TATTGTTATT TCATGTTCTA
      961 CTTACGTGAT AACTTATTAT ATATATATTT TCTTGTTATA GATATCAACT AGAATGCTAG
     1021 CATGGGCCCA TCTCGACATT GATTATTGAC TAGCGCAAGT CTTGCCGTTG CTCTAGTTAT
     1081 TAATAGTAAT CAATTACGGG GTCATTAGTT CATAGCCCAT ATATGGAGTT CCGCGTTACA
     1141 TAACTTACGG TAAATGGCCC GCCTGGCTGA CCGCCCAACG ACCCCCGCCC ATTGACGTCA
     1201 ATAATGACGT ATGTTCCCAT AGTAACGCCA ATAGGGACTT TCCATTGACG TCAATGGGTG
     1261 GAGTATTTAC GGTAAACTGC CCACTTGGCA GTACATCAAG TGTATCATAT GCCAAGTACG
     1321 CCCCCTATTG ACGTCAATGA CGGTAAATGG CCCGCCTGGC ATTATGCCCA GTACATGACC
     1381 TTATGGGACT TTCCTACTTG GCAGTACATC TACGTATTAG TCATCGCTAT TACCATGGTC
     1441 GAGGTGAGCC CCACGTTCTG CTTCACTCTC CCCATCTCCC CCCCCTCCCC ACCCCCAATT
     1501 TTGTATTTAT TTATTTTTTA ATTATTTTGT GCAGCGATGG GGGCGGGGGG GGGGGGGGGG
     1561 CGCGCGCCAG GCGGGGCGGG GCGGGGCGAG GGGCGGGGCG GGGCGAGGCG GAGAGGTGCG
     1621 GCGGCAGCCA ATCAGAGCGG CGCGCTCCGA AAGTTTCCTT TTATGGCGAG GCGGCGGCGG
     1681 CGGCGGCCCT ATAAAAAGCG AAGCGCGCGG CGGGCGGGAG TCGCTGCGTT GCCTTCGCCC
     1741 CGTGCCCCGC TCCGCGCCGC CTCGCGCCGC CCGCCCCGGC TCTGACTGAC CGCGTTACTC
     1801 CCACAGGTGA GCGGGCGGGA CGGCCCTTCT CCTCCGGGCT GTAATTAGCG CTTGGTTTAA
     1861 TGACGGCTCG TTTCTTTTCT GTGGCTGCGT GAAAGCCTTA AAGGGCTCCG GGAGGGCCCT
     1921 TTGTGCGGGG GGGAGCGGCT CGGGGGGTGC GTGCGTGTGT GTGTGCGTGG GGAGCGCCGC
     1981 GTGCGGCCCG CGCTGCCCGG CGGCTGTGAG CGCTGCGGGC GCGGCGCGGG GCTTTGTGCG
     2041 CTCCGCGTGT GCGCGAGGGG AGCGCGGCCG GGGGCGGTGC CCCGCGGTGC GGGGGGGCTG
     2101 CGAGGGGAAC AAAGGCTGCG TGCGGGGTGT GTGCGTGGGG GGGTGAGCAG GGGGTGTGGG
     2161 CGCGGCGGTC GGGCTGTAAC CCCCCCCTGC ACCCCCCTCC CCGAGTTGCT GAGCACGGCC
     2221 CGGCTTCGGG TGCGGGGCTC CGTGCGGGGC GTGGCGCGGG GCTCGCCGTG CCGGGCGGGG
     2281 GGTGGCGGCA GGTGGGGGTG CCGGGCGGGG CGGGGCCGCC TCGGGCCGGG GAGGGCTCGG
     2341 GGGAGGGGCG CGGCGGCCCC GGAGCGCCGG CGGCTGTCGA GGCGCGGCGA GCCGCAGCCA
     2401 TTGCCTTTTA TGGTAATCGT GCGAGAGGGC GCAGGGACTT CCTTTGTCCC AAATCTGTGC
     2461 GGAGCCGAAA TCTGGGAGGC GCCGCCGCAC CCCCTCTAGC GGGCGCGGGG CGAAGCGGTG
     2521 CGGCGCCGGC AGGAAGGAAA TGGGCGGGGA GGGCCTTCGT GCGTCGCCGC GCCGCCGTCC
     2581 CCTTCTCCCT CTCCAGCCTC GGGGCTGTCC GCGGGGGGAC GGCTGCCTTC GGGGGGGACG
     2641 GGGCAGGGCG GGGTTCGGCT TCTGGCGTGT GACCGGCGGC TCTAGAGCCT CTGCTAACCA
     2701 TGTTCATGCC TTCTTCTTTT TCCTACAGCT CCTGGGCAAC GTGCTGGTTA TTGTGCTGTC
     2761 TCATCATTTT GGCAAAGAAT TGGCCCGGGA GGCGCGCCAG CATGGACAAA GACTGCGAAA
     2821 TGAAGCGCAC CACCCTGGAT AGCCCTCTGG GCAAGCTGGA ACTGTCTGGG TGCGAACAGG
     2881 GCCTGCACCG TATCATCTTC CTGGGCAAAG GAACATCTGC CGCCGACGCC GTGGAAGTGC
     2941 CTGCCCCAGC CGCCGTGCTG GGCGGACCAG AGCCACTGAT GCAGGCCACC GCCTGGCTCA
     3001 ACGCCTACTT TCACCAGCCT GAGGCCATCG AGGAGTTCCC TGTGCCAGCC CTGCACCACC
     3061 CAGTGTTCCA GCAGGAGAGC TTTACCCGCC AGGTGCTGTG GAAACTGCTG AAAGTGGTGA
     3121 AGTTCGGAGA GGTCATCAGC TACAGCCACC TGGCCGCCCT GGCCGGCAAT CCCGCCGCCA
     3181 CCGCCGCCGT GAAAACCGCC CTGAGCGGAA ATCCCGTGCC CATTCTGATC CCCTGCCACC
     3241 GGGTGGTGCA GGGCGACCTG GACGTGGGGG GCTACGAGGG CGGGCTCGCC GTGAAAGAGT
     3301 GGCTGCTGGC CCACGAGGGC CACAGACTGG GCAAGCCTGG GCTGGGTAGT GGTGGCGGAG
     3361 GGAGCGGGGG AGGCGGTTCT GGAGGCGGTG GGACTAGTTC CGGACTCAGA TCTATGGACT
     3421 CCGGTCGGGA CTTCCTGACC TTGCACGGGC TGCAGGATGA CCCGGACCTT CAGGCCCTCC
     3481 TGAAGGGCAG CCAGCTTCTG AAGGTGAAGT CCAGCTCGTG GCGTAGAGAA CGCTTCTACA
     3541 AGCTACAGGA AGACTGCAAG ACCATCTGGC AGGAATCTCG CAAGGTCATG AGGTCCCCGG
     3601 AGTCGCAGCT GTTCTCCATC GAGGACATTC AGGAGGTGCG GATGGGACAC CGCACAGAAG
     3661 GCCTGGAGAA ATTTGCCAGA GACATACCCG AGGACCGATG CTTCTCCATC GTCTTCAAGG
     3721 ACCAGCGCAA TACCCTAGAC CTCATCGCCC CGTCTCCAGC TGACGTCCAG CATTGGGTGC
     3781 AGGGCCTGCG CAAGATCATC GACCGCTCGG GCTCCCTGGA CCAGCGGCAG AAGCTGCAGC
     3841 ACTGGATTCA CTCCTGCTTG CGAAAGGCTG ATAAAAACAA GGATAACAAG ATGAACTTCA
     3901 AGGAGGTGAA GGACTTCCTG AAGGAGCTCA ACGTACAGGT GGATGACAGC GGATCTATGG
     3961 ACTCCGGTCG GGACTTCCTG ACCTTGCACG GGCTGCAGGA TGACCCGGAC CTTCAGGCCC
     4021 TCCTGAAGGG CAGCCAGCTT CTGAAGGTGA AGTCCAGCTC GTGGCGTAGA GAACGCTTCT
     4081 ACAAGCTACA GGAAGACTGC AAGACCATCT GGCAGGAATC TCGCAAGGTC ATGAGGTCCC
     4141 CGGAGTCGCA GCTGTTCTCC ATCGAGGACA TTCAGGAGGT GCGGATGGGA CACCGCACAG
     4201 AAGGCCTGGA GAAATTTGCC AGAGACATAC CCGAGGACCG ATGCTTCTCC ATCGTCTTCA
     4261 AGGACCAGCG CAATACCCTA GACCTCATCG CCCCGTCTCC AGCTGACGTC CAGCATTGGG
     4321 TGCAGGGCCT GCGCAAGATC ATCGACCGCT CGGGCTCCCT GGACCAGCGG CAGAAGCTGC
     4381 AGCACTGGAT TCACTCCTGC TTGCGAAAGG CTGATAAAAA CAAGGATAAC AAGATGAACT
     4441 TCAAGGAGGT GAAGGACTTC CTGAAGGAGC TCAACGTACA GGTGGATGAC AGCGGATCCA
     4501 CCGGATCTAG ATAAGCGGCC GCAGTTTAAA CTAATTGATT AGGCTCTAGA GTCAACTAAC
     4561 TTAAGCTAGC AACGGTTTCC CTCTAGCGGG ATCAATTCCG CCCCCCCCCC CTAACGTTAC
     4621 TGGCCGAAGC CGCTTGGAAT AAGGCCGGTG TGCGTTTGTC TATATGTTAT TTTCCACCAT
     4681 ATTGCCGTCT TTTGGCAATG TGAGGGCCCG GAAACCTGGC CCTGTCTTCT TGACGAGCAT
     4741 TCCTAGGGGT CTTTCCCCTC TCGCCAAAGG AATGCAAGGT CTGTTGAATG TCGTGAAGGA
     4801 AGCAGTTCCT CTGGAAGCTT CTTGAAGACA AACAACGTCT GTAGCGACCC TTTGCAGGCA
     4861 GCGGAACCCC CCACCTGGCG ACAGGTGCCT CTGCGGCCAA AAGCCACGTG TATAAGATAC
     4921 ACCTGCAAAG GCGGCACAAC CCCAGTGCCA CGTTGTGAGT TGGATAGTTG TGGAAAGAGT
     4981 CAAATGGCTC TCCTCAAGCG TATTCAACAA GGGGCTGAAG GATGCCCAGA AGGTACCCCA
     5041 TTGTATGGGA TCTGATCTGG GGCCTCGGTG CACATGCTTT ACATGTGTTT AGTCGAGGTT
     5101 AAAAAACGTC TAGGCCCCCC GAACCACGGG GACGTGGTTT TCCTTTGAAA AACACGATAA
     5161 TACCATGACC GAGTACAAGC CCACGGTGCG CCTCGCCACC CGCGACGACG TCCCCAGGGC
     5221 CGTACGCACC CTCGCCGCCG CGTTCGCCGA CTACCCCGCC ACGCGCCACA CCGTCGATCC
     5281 GGACCGCCAC ATCGAGCGGG TCACCGAGCT GCAAGAACTC TTCCTCACGC GCGTCGGGCT
     5341 CGACATCGGC AAGGTGTGGG TCGCGGACGA CGGCGCCGCG GTGGCGGTCT GGACCACGCC
     5401 GGAGAGCGTC GAAGCGGGGG CGGTGTTCGC CGAGATCGGC CCGCGCATGG CCGAGTTGAG
     5461 CGGTTCCCGG CTGGCCGCGC AGCAACAGAT GGAAGGCCTC CTGGCGCCGC ACCGGCCCAA
     5521 GGAGCCCGCG TGGTTCCTGG CCACCGTCGG CGTCTCGCCC GACCACCAGG GCAAGGGTCT
     5581 GGGCAGCGCC GTCGTGCTCC CCGGAGTGGA GGCGGCCGAG CGCGCCGGGG TGCCCGCCTT
     5641 CCTGGAGACC TCCGCGCCCC GCAACCTCCC CTTCTACGAG CGGCTCGGCT TCACCGTCAC
     5701 CGCCGACGTC GAGGTGCCCG AAGGACCGCG CACCTGGTGC ATGACCCGCA AGCCCGGTGC
     5761 CTGATCGATG ATCTAGAGCT CGCTGATCAG CCTCGACTGT GCCTTCTAGT TGCCAGCCAT
     5821 CTGTTGTTTG CCCCTCCCCC GTGCCTTCCT TGACCCTGGA AGGTGCCACT CCCACTGTCC
     5881 TTTCCTAATA AAATGAGGAA ATTGCATCGC ATTGTCTGAG TAGGTGTCAT TCTATTCTGG
     5941 GGGGTGGGGT GGGGCAGGAC AGCAAGGGGG AGGATTGGGA AGACAATAGC AGGCATGCTG
     6001 GGGATGCGGT GGGCTCTATG GCTTCTGAGG CGGAAAGAAC CTGCATCACG CCATATCTGC
     6061 TGTGTTGCAG CCCAAGCTTG GCGTAATCAT GGTCATAGCT GTTTCCTGTG TGAAATTGTT
     6121 ATCCGCTCAC AATTCCACAC AACATACGAG CCGGAAGCAT AAAGTGTAAA GCCTGGGGTG
     6181 CCTAATGAGT GAGCTAACTC ACATTAATTG CGTTGCGCTC ACTGCCCGCT TTCCAGTCGG
     6241 GAAACCTGTC GTGCCAGCTG CATTAATGAA TCGGCCAACG CGCGGGGAGA GGCGGTTTGC
     6301 GTATTGGGCG CTCTTCCGCT TCCTCGCTCA CTGACTCGCT GCGCTCGGTC GTTCGGCTGC
     6361 GGCGAGCGGT ATCAGCTCAC TCAAAGGCGG TAATACGGTT ATCCACAGAA TCAGGGGATA
     6421 ACGCAGGAAA GAACATGTGA GCAAAAGGCC AGCAAAAGGC CAGGAACCGT AAAAAGGCCG
     6481 CGTTGCTGGC GTTTTTCCAT AGGCTCCGCC CCCCTGACGA GCATCACAAA AATCGACGCT
     6541 CAAGTCAGAG GTGGCGAAAC CCGACAGGAC TATAAAGATA CCAGGCGTTT CCCCCTGGAA
     6601 GCTCCCTCGT GCGCTCTCCT GTTCCGACCC TGCCGCTTAC CGGATACCTG TCCGCCTTTC
     6661 TCCCTTCGGG AAGCGTGGCG CTTTCTCATA GCTCACGCTG TAGGTATCTC AGTTCGGTGT
     6721 AGGTCGTTCG CTCCAAGCTG GGCTGTGTGC ACGAACCCCC CGTTCAGCCC GACCGCTGCG
     6781 CCTTATCCGG TAACTATCGT CTTGAGTCCA ACCCGGTAAG ACACGACTTA TCGCCACTGG
     6841 CAGCAGCCAC TGGTAACAGG ATTAGCAGAG CGAGGTATGT AGGCGGTGCT ACAGAGTTCT
     6901 TGAAGTGGTG GCCTAACTAC GGCTACACTA GAAGGACAGT ATTTGGTATC TGCGCTCTGC
     6961 TGAAGCCAGT TACCTTCGGA AAAAGAGTTG GTAGCTCTTG ATCCGGCAAA CAAACCACCG
     7021 CTGGTAGCGG TGGTTTTTTT GTTTGCAAGC AGCAGATTAC GCGCAGAAAA AAAGGATCTC
     7081 AAGAAGATCC TTTGATCTTT TCTACGGGGT CTGACGCTCA GTGGAACGAA AACTCACGTT
     7141 AAGGGATTTT GGTCATGAGA TTATCAAAAA GGATCTTCAC CTAGATCCTT TTAAATTAAA
     7201 AATGAAGTTT TAAATCAATC TAAAGTATAT ATGAGTAAAC TTGGTCTGAC AGTTACCAAT
     7261 GCTTAATCAG TGAGGCACCT ATCTCAGCGA TCTGTCTATT TCGTTCATCC ATAGTTGCCT
     7321 GACTCCCCGT CGTGTAGATA ACTACGATAC GGGAGGGCTT ACCATCTGGC CCCAGTGCTG
     7381 CAATGATACC GCGAGACCCA CGCTCACCGG CTCCAGATTT ATCAGCAATA AACCAGCCAG
     7441 CCGGAAGGGC CGAGCGCAGA AGTGGTCCTG CAACTTTATC CGCCTCCATC CAGTCTATTA
     7501 ATTGTTGCCG GGAAGCTAGA GTAAGTAGTT CGCCAGTTAA TAGTTTGCGC AACGTTGTTG
     7561 CCATTGCTAC AGGCATCGTG GTGTCACGCT CGTCGTTTGG TATGGCTTCA TTCAGCTCCG
     7621 GTTCCCAACG ATCAAGGCGA GTTACATGAT CCCCCATGTT GTGCAAAAAA GCGGTTAGCT
     7681 CCTTCGGTCC TCCGATCGTT GTCAGAAGTA AGTTGGCCGC AGTGTTATCA CTCATGGTTA
     7741 TGGCAGCACT GCATAATTCT CTTACTGTCA TGCCATCCGT AAGATGCTTT TCTGTGACTG
     7801 GTGAGTACTC AACCAAGTCA TTCTGAGAAT AGTGTATGCG GCGACCGAGT TGCTCTTGCC
     7861 CGGCGTCAAT ACGGGATAAT ACCGCGCCAC ATAGCAGAAC TTTAAAAGTG CTCATCATTG
     7921 GAAAACGTTC TTCGGGGCGA AAACTCTCAA GGATCTTACC GCTGTTGAGA TCCAGTTCGA
     7981 TGTAACCCAC TCGTGCACCC AACTGATCTT CAGCATCTTT TACTTTCACC AGCGTTTCTG
     8041 GGTGAGCAAA AACAGGAAGG CAAAATGCCG CAAAAAAGGG AATAAGGGCG ACACGGAAAT
     8101 GTTGAATACT CATACTCTTC CTTTTTCAAT ATTATTGAAG CATTTATCAG GGTTATTGTC
     8161 TCATGAGCGG ATACATATTT GAATGTATTT AGAAAAATAA ACAAATAGGG GTTCCGCGCA
     8221 CATTTCCCCG AAAAGTGCCA C   
//
