# Supplementary material for: A nano-liquid hub integrating growth and immune-evasion signaling to promote cell survival
Source: bioRxiv preprint, doi:10.1101/2021.12.30.474523, version 5 (2026-03-18)
Supplement: Supplementary data S1 [file 474523_file08.zip › DataS1_DNAfiles/083_pEGFPN1-Halo7-SGx3-Akt(PH).gb]

LOCUS       pEGFPN1_Halo7_SG        5417 bp ds-DNA     linear       15-SEP-2020
DEFINITION  .
ACCESSION   
VERSION     
SOURCE      .
  ORGANISM  .
COMMENT     
COMMENT     
COMMENT     ApEinfo:methylated:1
FEATURES             Location/Qualifiers
     misc_feature    591..634
                     /label=MCS
                     /ApEinfo_fwdcolor=#ffff66
                     /ApEinfo_revcolor=#ffff66
                     /ApEinfo_graphicformat=arrow_data {{0 1 2 0 0 -1} {} 0}
                     width 5 offset 0
     misc_feature    1634..2080
                     /label=mouse Akt (PH, NM_009652.1, [1M-149E])
                     /ApEinfo_fwdcolor=#ffa2b7
                     /ApEinfo_revcolor=#ff87a6
                     /ApEinfo_graphicformat=arrow_data {{0 1 2 0 0 -1} {} 0}
                     width 5 offset 0
     misc_feature    1553..1627
                     /label=SGX3
                     /ApEinfo_fwdcolor=#aefcff
                     /ApEinfo_revcolor=#aefcff
                     /ApEinfo_graphicformat=arrow_data {{0 1 2 0 0 -1} {} 0}
                     width 5 offset 0
     misc_feature    1954..1954
                     /label=C321A (A107A)
                     /ApEinfo_fwdcolor=#0064ff
                     /ApEinfo_revcolor=green
                     /ApEinfo_graphicformat=arrow_data {{0 1 2 0 0 -1} {} 0}
                     width 5 offset 0
     misc_feature    1..588
                     /label=CMV immediate early promoter
                     /ApEinfo_fwdcolor=#0f7ffe
                     /ApEinfo_revcolor=green
                     /ApEinfo_graphicformat=arrow_data {{0 1 2 0 0 -1} {} 0}
                     width 5 offset 0
     misc_feature    662..1552
                     /label=Halo7
                     /ApEinfo_fwdcolor=#acf999
                     /ApEinfo_revcolor=#acf999
                     /ApEinfo_graphicformat=arrow_data {{0 1 2 0 0 -1} {} 0}
                     width 5 offset 0
     misc_feature    2333..2788
                     /label=f1 single-strand DNA origin
                     /ApEinfo_fwdcolor=cyan
                     /ApEinfo_revcolor=green
                     /ApEinfo_graphicformat=arrow_data {{0 1 2 0 0 -1} {} 0}
                     width 5 offset 0
     misc_feature    2236..2270
                     /label=SV40 early mRNA polyadenylation signal
                     /ApEinfo_fwdcolor=#fc8008
                     /ApEinfo_revcolor=green
                     /ApEinfo_graphicformat=arrow_data {{0 1 2 0 0 -1} {} 0}
                     width 5 offset 0
     misc_feature    2850..2878
                     /label=Bacterial promoterfor expression of KanR gene
                     /ApEinfo_fwdcolor=#6666fe
                     /ApEinfo_revcolor=green
                     /ApEinfo_graphicformat=arrow_data {{0 1 2 0 0 -1} {} 0}
                     width 5 offset 0
     misc_feature    3129..3264
                     /label=SV40 origin of replication
                     /ApEinfo_fwdcolor=#cc66fe
                     /ApEinfo_revcolor=green
                     /ApEinfo_graphicformat=arrow_data {{0 1 2 0 0 -1} {} 0}
                     width 5 offset 0
     misc_feature    2962..3191
                     /label=SV40 early promoter
                     /ApEinfo_fwdcolor=#7ffe07
                     /ApEinfo_revcolor=green
                     /ApEinfo_graphicformat=arrow_data {{0 1 2 0 0 -1} {} 0}
                     width 5 offset 0
     misc_feature    3313..4107
                     /label=Kanamycin/neomycin resistance gene
                     /ApEinfo_fwdcolor=#fc6665
                     /ApEinfo_revcolor=green
                     /ApEinfo_graphicformat=arrow_data {{0 1 2 0 0 -1} {} 0}
                     width 5 offset 0
     misc_feature    4343..4361
                     /label=HSV thymidine kinase polyadenylation signal
                     /ApEinfo_fwdcolor=cyan
                     /ApEinfo_revcolor=green
                     /ApEinfo_graphicformat=arrow_data {{0 1 2 0 0 -1} {} 0}
                     width 5 offset 0
     misc_feature    4692..5334
                     /label=pUC plasmid replication origin
                     /ApEinfo_fwdcolor=cyan
                     /ApEinfo_revcolor=green
                     /ApEinfo_graphicformat=arrow_data {{0 1 2 0 0 -1} {} 0}
                     width 5 offset 0
     misc_feature    1649..1903
                     /label=PH domain
                     /ApEinfo_fwdcolor=#839dff
                     /ApEinfo_revcolor=#839dff
                     /ApEinfo_graphicformat=arrow_data {{0 1 2 0 0 -1} {} 0}
                     width 5 offset 0
ORIGIN
        1 TAGTTATTAA TAGTAATCAA TTACGGGGTC ATTAGTTCAT AGCCCATATA TGGAGTTCCG
       61 CGTTACATAA CTTACGGTAA ATGGCCCGCC TGGCTGACCG CCCAACGACC CCCGCCCATT
      121 GACGTCAATA ATGACGTATG TTCCCATAGT AACGCCAATA GGGACTTTCC ATTGACGTCA
      181 ATGGGTGGAG TATTTACGGT AAACTGCCCA CTTGGCAGTA CATCAAGTGT ATCATATGCC
      241 AAGTACGCCC CCTATTGACG TCAATGACGG TAAATGGCCC GCCTGGCATT ATGCCCAGTA
      301 CATGACCTTA TGGGACTTTC CTACTTGGCA GTACATCTAC GTATTAGTCA TCGCTATTAC
      361 CATGGTGATG CGGTTTTGGC AGTACATCAA TGGGCGTGGA TAGCGGTTTG ACTCACGGGG
      421 ATTTCCAAGT CTCCACCCCA TTGACGTCAA TGGGAGTTTG TTTTGGCACC AAAATCAACG
      481 GGACTTTCCA AAATGTCGTA ACAACTCCGC CCCATTGACG CAAATGGGCG GTAGGCGTGT
      541 ACGGTGGGAG GTCTATATAA GCAGAGCTGG TTTAGTGAAC CGTCAGATCC GCTAGCGCTA
      601 CCGGACTCAG ATCTCGAGCT CAAGCTTCGA ATTCTGCAGT CGACGGTACC GGCGCGCCAG
      661 CATGGCAGAA ATCGGTACTG GCTTTCCATT CGACCCCCAT TATGTGGAAG TCCTGGGCGA
      721 GCGCATGCAC TACGTCGATG TTGGTCCGCG CGATGGCACC CCTGTGCTGT TCCTGCACGG
      781 TAACCCGACC TCCTCCTACG TGTGGCGCAA CATCATCCCG CATGTTGCAC CGACCCATCG
      841 CTGCATTGCT CCAGACCTGA TCGGTATGGG CAAATCCGAC AAACCAGACC TGGGTTATTT
      901 CTTCGACGAC CACGTCCGCT TCATGGATGC CTTCATCGAA GCCCTGGGTC TGGAAGAGGT
      961 CGTCCTGGTC ATTCACGACT GGGGCTCCGC TCTGGGTTTC CACTGGGCCA AGCGCAATCC
     1021 AGAGCGCGTC AAAGGTATTG CATTTATGGA GTTCATCCGC CCTATCCCGA CCTGGGACGA
     1081 ATGGCCAGAA TTTGCCCGCG AGACCTTCCA GGCCTTCCGC ACCACCGACG TCGGCCGCAA
     1141 GCTGATCATC GATCAGAACG TTTTTATCGA GGGTACGCTG CCGATGGGTG TCGTCCGCCC
     1201 GCTGACTGAA GTCGAGATGG ACCATTACCG CGAGCCGTTC CTGAATCCTG TTGACCGCGA
     1261 GCCACTGTGG CGCTTCCCAA ACGAGCTGCC AATCGCCGGT GAGCCAGCGA ACATCGTCGC
     1321 GCTGGTCGAA GAATACATGG ACTGGCTGCA CCAGTCCCCT GTCCCGAAGC TGCTGTTCTG
     1381 GGGCACCCCA GGCGTTCTGA TCCCACCGGC CGAAGCCGCT CGCCTGGCCA AAAGCCTGCC
     1441 TAACTGCAAG GCTGTGGACA TCGGCCCGGG TCTGAATCTG CTGCAAGAAG ACAACCCGGA
     1501 CCTGATCGGC AGCGAGATCG CGCGCTGGCT GTCGACGCTC GAGATTTCCG GCTCCGGACT
     1561 CAGATCTCGA GCTCAAGCTT CGTCAGGAGG CGGTGGCTCA GGAGGCGGTG GCTCAGGAGG
     1621 CGGTGGCACT AGTATGAACG ACGTAGCCAT TGTGAAGGAG GGCTGGCTGC ACAAACGAGG
     1681 GGAATATATT AAAACCTGGC GGCCACGCTA CTTCCTCCTC AAGAACGATG GCACCTTTAT
     1741 TGGCTACAAG GAACGGCCTC AGGATGTGGA TCAGCGAGAG TCCCCACTCA ACAACTTCTC
     1801 AGTGGCACAA TGCCAGCTGA TGAAGACAGA GCGGCCAAGG CCCAACACCT TTATCATCCG
     1861 CTGCCTGCAG TGGACCACAG TCATTGAGCG CACCTTCCAT GTGGAAACGC CTGAGGAGCG
     1921 GGAAGAATGG GCCACCGCCA TTCAGACTGT GGCAGATGGA CTCAAGAGGC AGGAAGAAGA
     1981 GACGATGGAC TTCCGATCAN NNNNNNNNNN NNNNNNNNNN NNNNNNNNNN NNNNNNNNNN
     2041 NNNNNNNNNN NNNNNNNNNN NNNNTGTGAC CATGAACGAG TAGGCGGCCG CGACTCTAGA
     2101 TCATAATCAG CCATACCACA TTTGTAGAGG TTTTACTTGC TTTAAAAAAC CTCCCACACC
     2161 TCCCCCTGAA CCTGAAACAT AAAATGAATG CAATTGTTGT TGTTAACTTG TTTATTGCAG
     2221 CTTATAATGG TTACAAATAA AGCAATAGCA TCACAAATTT CACAAATAAA GCATTTTTTT
     2281 CACTGCATTC TAGTTGTGGT TTGTCCAAAC TCATCAATGT ATCTTAAGGC GTAAATTGTA
     2341 AGCGTTAATA TTTTGTTAAA ATTCGCGTTA AATTTTTGTT AAATCAGCTC ATTTTTTAAC
     2401 CAATAGGCCG AAATCGGCAA AATCCCTTAT AAATCAAAAG AATAGACCGA GATAGGGTTG
     2461 AGTGTTGTTC CAGTTTGGAA CAAGAGTCCA CTATTAAAGA ACGTGGACTC CAACGTCAAA
     2521 GGNNNNNNNN NNNNNNNNNN NNNNNNNNNN NNNNNNNNNN NNNNNNNNNN NTNNNNNNNN
     2581 NNNNNNNNNN NNNNNNNNNN NNNNNNNNNN NNNNNNNNNN NNNNNNNNNN NNNNNNNNNN
     2641 NNNNNNNNNN NNNNNNNNNN NNNGNNNNNN NNNNNNNNNN NNNNNNNNNN NNNNNNNNNN
     2701 NNNNNNNNNN NNNNNNNNNN NNNNNNNNNN NNNNNNNNNN NNNNNNNNNN NNNNNNNNNN
     2761 NNNNNNNNNN NNNNNNNNNN NNNNNNNNCA GGTGGCACTT TTCGGGGAAA TGTGCGCGGA
     2821 ACCCCTATTT GTTTATTTTT CTAAATACAT TCAAATATGT ATCCGCTCAT GAGACAATAA
     2881 CCCTGATAAA TGCTTCAATA ATATTGAAAA AGGAAGAGTC CTGAGGCGGA AAGAACCAGC
     2941 TGTGGAATGT GTGTCAGTTA GGGTGTGGAA AGTCCCCAGG CTCCCCAGCA GGCAGAAGTA
     3001 TGCAAAGCAT GCATCTCAAT TAGTCAGCAA CCAGGTGTGG AAAGTCCCCA GGCTCCCCAG
     3061 CAGGCAGAAG TATGCAAAGC ATGCATCTCA ATTAGTCAGC AACCATAGTC CCGCCCCTAA
     3121 CTCCGCCCAT CCCGCCCCTA ACTCCGCCCA GTTCCGCCCA TTCTCCGCCC CATGGCTGAC
     3181 TAATTTTTTT TATTTATGCA GAGGCCGAGG CCGCCTCGGC CTCTGAGCTA TTCCAGAAGT
     3241 AGTGAGGAGG CTTTTTTGGA GGCCTAGGCT TTTGCAAAGA TCGATCAAGA GACAGGATGA
     3301 GGATCGTTTC GCATGATTGA ACAAGATGGA TTGCACGCAG GTTCTCCGGC CGCTTGGGTG
     3361 GAGAGGCTAT TCGGCTATGA CTGGGCACAA CAGACAATCG GCTGCTCTGA TGCCGCCGTG
     3421 TTCCGGCTGT CAGCGCAGGG GCGCCCGGTT CTTTTTGTCA AGACCGACCT GTCCGGTGCC
     3481 CTGAATGAAC TGCAAGACGA GGCAGCGCGG CTATCGTGGC TGGCCACGAC GGGCGTTCCT
     3541 TGCGCAGCTG TGCTCGACGT TGTCACTGAA GCGGGAAGGG ACTGGCTGCT ATTGGGCGAA
     3601 GTGCCGGGGC AGGATCTCCT GTCATCTCAC CTTGCTCCTG CCGAGAAAGT ATCCATCATG
     3661 GCTGATGCAA TGCGGCGGCT GCATACGCTT GATCCGGCTA CCTGCCCATT CGACCACCAA
     3721 GCGAAACATC GCATCGAGCG AGCACGTACT CGGATGGAAG CCGGTCTTGT CGATCAGGAT
     3781 GATCTGGACG AAGAGCATCA GGGGCTCGCG CCAGCCGAAC TGTTCGCCAG GCTCAAGGCG
     3841 AGCATGCCCG ACGGCGAGGA TCTCGTCGTG ACCCATGGCG ATGCCTGCTT GCCGAATATC
     3901 ATGGTGGAAA ATGGCCGCTT TTCTGGATTC ATCGACTGTG GCCGGCTGGG TGTGGCGGAC
     3961 CGCTATCAGG ACATAGCGTT GGCTACCCGT GATATTGCTG AAGAGCTTGG CGGCGAATGG
     4021 GCTGACCGCT TCCTCGTGCT TTACGGTATC GCCGCTCCCG ATTCGCAGCG CATCGCCTTC
     4081 TATCGCCTTC TTGACGAGTT CTTCTGAGCG GGACTCTGGG GTTCGAAATG ACCGACCAAG
     4141 CGACGCCCAA CCTGCCATCA CGAGATTTCG ATTCCACCGC CGCCTTCTAT GAAAGGTTGG
     4201 GCTTCGGAAT CGTTTTCCGG GACGCCGGCT GGATGATCCT CCAGCGCGGG GATCTCATGC
     4261 TGGAGTTCTT CGCCCACCCT AGGGGGAGGC TAACTGAAAC ACGGAAGGAG ACAATACCGG
     4321 AAGGAACCCG CGCTATGACG GCAATAAAAA GACAGAATAA AACGCACGGT GTTGGGTCGT
     4381 TTGTTCATAA ACGCGGGGTT CGGTCCCAGG GCTGGCACTC TGTCGATACC CCACCGAGAC
     4441 CCCATTGGGG CCAATACGCC CGCGTTTCTT CCTTTTCCCC ACCCCACCCC CCAAGTTCGG
     4501 GTGAAGGCCC AGGGCTCGCA GCCAACGTCG GGGCGGCAGG CCCTGCCATA GCCTCAGGTT
     4561 ACTCATATAT ACTTTAGATT GATTTAAAAC TTCATTTTTA ATTTAAAAGG ATCTAGGTGA
     4621 AGATCCTTTT TGATAATCTC ATGACCAAAA TCCCTTAACG TGAGTTTTCG TTCCACTGAG
     4681 CGTCAGACCC CGTAGAAAAG ATCAAAGGAT CTTCTTGAGA TCCTTTTTTT CTGCGCGTAA
     4741 TCTGCTGCTT GCAAACAAAA AAACCACCGC TACCAGCGGT GGTTTGTTTG CCGGATCAAG
     4801 AGCTACCAAC TCTTTTTCCG AAGGTAACTG GCTTCAGCAG AGCGCAGATA CCAAATACTG
     4861 TCCTTCTAGT GTAGCCGTAG TTAGGCCACC ACTTCAAGAA CTCTGTAGCA CCGCCTACAT
     4921 ACCTCGCTCT GCTAATCCTG TTACCAGTGG CTGCTGCCAG TGGCGATAAG TCGTGTCTTA
     4981 CCGGGTTGGA CTCAAGACGA TAGTTACCGG ATAAGGCGCA GCGGTCGGGC TGAACGGGGG
     5041 GTTCGTGCAC ACAGCCCAGC TTGGAGCGAA CGACCTACAC CGAACTGAGA TACCTACAGC
     5101 GTGAGCTATG AGAAAGCGCC ACGCTTCCCG AAGGGAGAAA GGCGGACAGG TATCCGGTAA
     5161 GCGGCAGGGT CGGAACAGGA GAGCGCACGA GGGAGCTTCC AGGGGGAAAC GCCTGGTATC
     5221 TTTATAGTCC TGTCGGGTTT CGCCACCTCT GACTTGAGCG TCGATTTTTG TGATGCTCGT
     5281 CAGGGGGGCG GAGCCTATGG AAAAACGCCA GCAACGCGGC CTTTTTACGG TTCCTGGCCT
     5341 TTTGCTGGCC TTTTGCTCAC ATGTTCTTTC CTGCGTTATC CCCTGATTCT GTGGATAACC
     5401 GTATTACCGC CATGCAT    
//
