# Supplementary material for: A nano-liquid hub integrating growth and immune-evasion signaling to promote cell survival
Source: bioRxiv preprint, doi:10.1101/2021.12.30.474523, version 5 (2026-03-18)
Supplement: Supplementary data S1 [file 474523_file08.zip › DataS1_DNAfiles/085_pEGFPN1-Halo7-SGx3-D4H.gb]

LOCUS       pEGFPN1_Halo7_SG        5300 bp ds-DNA     linear       14-MAR-2021
DEFINITION  .
ACCESSION   
VERSION     
SOURCE      .
  ORGANISM  .
COMMENT     
COMMENT     
COMMENT     ApEinfo:methylated:1
FEATURES             Location/Qualifiers
     misc_feature    1553..1627
                     /label=SGX3
                     /ApEinfo_fwdcolor=#aefcff
                     /ApEinfo_revcolor=#aefcff
                     /ApEinfo_graphicformat=arrow_data {{0 1 2 0 0 -1} {} 0}
                     width 5 offset 0
     misc_feature    1634..1966
                     /label=D4H
                     /ApEinfo_fwdcolor=#ffa2b7
                     /ApEinfo_revcolor=#ff87a6
                     /ApEinfo_graphicformat=arrow_data {{0 1 2 0 0 -1} {} 0}
                     width 5 offset 0
     misc_feature    591..650
                     /label=MCS
                     /ApEinfo_fwdcolor=#ffff66
                     /ApEinfo_revcolor=#ffff66
                     /ApEinfo_graphicformat=arrow_data {{0 1 2 0 0 -1} {} 0}
                     width 5 offset 0
     misc_feature    2216..2671
                     /label=f1 single-strand DNA origin
                     /ApEinfo_fwdcolor=cyan
                     /ApEinfo_revcolor=green
                     /ApEinfo_graphicformat=arrow_data {{0 1 2 0 0 -1} {} 0}
                     width 5 offset 0
     misc_feature    2733..2761
                     /label=Bacterial promoterfor expression of KanR gene
                     /ApEinfo_fwdcolor=#6666fe
                     /ApEinfo_revcolor=green
                     /ApEinfo_graphicformat=arrow_data {{0 1 2 0 0 -1} {} 0}
                     width 5 offset 0
     misc_feature    2845..3074
                     /label=SV40 early promoter
                     /ApEinfo_fwdcolor=#7ffe07
                     /ApEinfo_revcolor=green
                     /ApEinfo_graphicformat=arrow_data {{0 1 2 0 0 -1} {} 0}
                     width 5 offset 0
     misc_feature    4226..4244
                     /label=HSV thymidine kinase polyadenylation signal
                     /ApEinfo_fwdcolor=cyan
                     /ApEinfo_revcolor=green
                     /ApEinfo_graphicformat=arrow_data {{0 1 2 0 0 -1} {} 0}
                     width 5 offset 0
     misc_feature    662..1552
                     /label=Halo7
                     /ApEinfo_fwdcolor=#acf999
                     /ApEinfo_revcolor=#acf999
                     /ApEinfo_graphicformat=arrow_data {{0 1 2 0 0 -1} {} 0}
                     width 5 offset 0
     misc_feature    1..588
                     /label=CMV immediate early promoter
                     /ApEinfo_fwdcolor=#0f7ffe
                     /ApEinfo_revcolor=green
                     /ApEinfo_graphicformat=arrow_data {{0 1 2 0 0 -1} {} 0}
                     width 5 offset 0
     misc_feature    2119..2153
                     /label=SV40 early mRNA polyadenylation signal
                     /ApEinfo_fwdcolor=#fc8008
                     /ApEinfo_revcolor=green
                     /ApEinfo_graphicformat=arrow_data {{0 1 2 0 0 -1} {} 0}
                     width 5 offset 0
     misc_feature    3012..3147
                     /label=SV40 origin of replication
                     /ApEinfo_fwdcolor=#cc66fe
                     /ApEinfo_revcolor=green
                     /ApEinfo_graphicformat=arrow_data {{0 1 2 0 0 -1} {} 0}
                     width 5 offset 0
     misc_feature    3196..3990
                     /label=Kanamycin/neomycin resistance gene
                     /ApEinfo_fwdcolor=#fc6665
                     /ApEinfo_revcolor=green
                     /ApEinfo_graphicformat=arrow_data {{0 1 2 0 0 -1} {} 0}
                     width 5 offset 0
     misc_feature    4575..5217
                     /label=pUC plasmid replication origin
                     /ApEinfo_fwdcolor=cyan
                     /ApEinfo_revcolor=green
                     /ApEinfo_graphicformat=arrow_data {{0 1 2 0 0 -1} {} 0}
                     width 5 offset 0
     misc_feature    1763..1765
                     /label=Mutation for high affinity (D434S, for D4H)
                     /ApEinfo_fwdcolor=#839dff
                     /ApEinfo_revcolor=#839dff
                     /ApEinfo_graphicformat=arrow_data {{0 1 2 0 0 -1} {} 0}
                     width 5 offset 0
ORIGIN
        1 TAGTTATTAA TAGTAATCAA TTACGGGGTC ATTAGTTCAT AGCCCATATA TGGAGTTCCG
       61 CGTTACATAA CTTACGGTAA ATGGCCCGCC TGGCTGACCG CCCAACGACC CCCGCCCATT
      121 GACGTCAATA ATGACGTATG TTCCCATAGT AACGCCAATA GGGACTTTCC ATTGACGTCA
      181 ATGGGTGGAG TATTTACGGT AAACTGCCCA CTTGGCAGTA CATCAAGTGT ATCATATGCC
      241 AAGTACGCCC CCTATTGACG TCAATGACGG TAAATGGCCC GCCTGGCATT ATGCCCAGTA
      301 CATGACCTTA TGGGACTTTC CTACTTGGCA GTACATCTAC GTATTAGTCA TCGCTATTAC
      361 CATGGTGATG CGGTTTTGGC AGTACATCAA TGGGCGTGGA TAGCGGTTTG ACTCACGGGG
      421 ATTTCCAAGT CTCCACCCCA TTGACGTCAA TGGGAGTTTG TTTTGGCACC AAAATCAACG
      481 GGACTTTCCA AAATGTCGTA ACAACTCCGC CCCATTGACG CAAATGGGCG GTAGGCGTGT
      541 ACGGTGGGAG GTCTATATAA GCAGAGCTGG TTTAGTGAAC CGTCAGATCC GCTAGCGCTA
      601 CCGGACTCAG ATCTCGAGCT CAAGCTTCGA ATTCTGCAGT CGACGGTACC GGCGCGCCAG
      661 CATGGCAGAA ATCGGTACTG GCTTTCCATT CGACCCCCAT TATGTGGAAG TCCTGGGCGA
      721 GCGCATGCAC TACGTCGATG TTGGTCCGCG CGATGGCACC CCTGTGCTGT TCCTGCACGG
      781 TAACCCGACC TCCTCCTACG TGTGGCGCAA CATCATCCCG CATGTTGCAC CGACCCATCG
      841 CTGCATTGCT CCAGACCTGA TCGGTATGGG CAAATCCGAC AAACCAGACC TGGGTTATTT
      901 CTTCGACGAC CACGTCCGCT TCATGGATGC CTTCATCGAA GCCCTGGGTC TGGAAGAGGT
      961 CGTCCTGGTC ATTCACGACT GGGGCTCCGC TCTGGGTTTC CACTGGGCCA AGCGCAATCC
     1021 AGAGCGCGTC AAAGGTATTG CATTTATGGA GTTCATCCGC CCTATCCCGA CCTGGGACGA
     1081 ATGGCCAGAA TTTGCCCGCG AGACCTTCCA GGCCTTCCGC ACCACCGACG TCGGCCGCAA
     1141 GCTGATCATC GATCAGAACG TTTTTATCGA GGGTACGCTG CCGATGGGTG TCGTCCGCCC
     1201 GCTGACTGAA GTCGAGATGG ACCATTACCG CGAGCCGTTC CTGAATCCTG TTGACCGCGA
     1261 GCCACTGTGG CGCTTCCCAA ACGAGCTGCC AATCGCCGGT GAGCCAGCGA ACATCGTCGC
     1321 GCTGGTCGAA GAATACATGG ACTGGCTGCA CCAGTCCCCT GTCCCGAAGC TGCTGTTCTG
     1381 GGGCACCCCA GGCGTTCTGA TCCCACCGGC CGAAGCCGCT CGCCTGGCCA AAAGCCTGCC
     1441 TAACTGCAAG GCTGTGGACA TCGGCCCGGG TCTGAATCTG CTGCAAGAAG ACAACCCGGA
     1501 CCTGATCGGC AGCGAGATCG CGCGCTGGCT GTCGACGCTC GAGATTTCCG GCTCCGGACT
     1561 CAGATCTCGA GCTCAAGCTT CGTCAGGAGG CGGTGGCTCA GGAGGCGGTG GCTCAGGAGG
     1621 CGGTGGCACT AGTAAGGGCA AGATCAACCT GGACCACAGC GGCGCCTACG TGGCCCAGTT
     1681 CGAGGTGGCC TGGGACGAGG TGAGCTACGA CAAGGAGGGC AACGAGGTGC TGACCCACAA
     1741 GACCTGGGAC GGCAACTACC AGAGCAAGAC CGCCCACTAC AGCACCGTGA TCCCCCTGGA
     1801 GGCCAACGCC AGAAACATCA GAATCAAGGC CAGAGAGTGC ACCGGCCTGG CCTGGGAGTG
     1861 GTGGAGAGAC GTGATCAGCG AGTACGACGT GCCCCTGACC AACAACATCA ACGTGAGCAT
     1921 CTGGGGCACC ACCCTGTACC CCGGCAGCAG CATCACCTAC AACTGAGCGG CCGCGACTCT
     1981 AGATCATAAT CAGCCATACC ACATTTGTAG AGGTTTTACT TGCTTTAAAA AACCTCCCAC
     2041 ACCTCCCCCT GAACCTGAAA CATAAAATGA ATGCAATTGT TGTTGTTAAC TTGTTTATTG
     2101 CAGCTTATAA TGGTTACAAA TAAAGCAATA GCATCACAAA TTTCACAAAT AAAGCATTTT
     2161 TTTCACTGCA TTCTAGTTGT GGTTTGTCCA AACTCATCAA TGTATCTTAA GGCGTAAATT
     2221 GTAAGCGTTA ATATTTTGTT AAAATTCGCG TTAAATTTTT GTTAAATCAG CTCATTTTTT
     2281 AACCAATAGG CCGAAATCGG CAAAATCCCT TATAAATCAA AAGAATAGAC CGAGATAGGG
     2341 TTGAGTGTTG TTCCAGTTTG GAACAAGAGT CCACTATTAA AGAACGTGGA CTCCAACGTC
     2401 AAAGGNNNNN NNNNNNNNNN NNNNNNNNNN NNNNNNNNNN NNNNNNNNNN NNNNTNNNNN
     2461 NNNNNNNNNN NNNNNNNNNN NNNNNNNNNN NNNNNNNNNN NNNNNNNNNN NNNNNNNNNN
     2521 NNNNNNNNNN NNNNNNNNNN NNNNNNGNNN NNNNNNNNNN NNNNNNNNNN NNNNNNNNNN
     2581 NNNNNNNNNN NNNNNNNNNN NNNNNNNNNN NNNNNNNNNN NNNNNNNNNN NNNNNNNNNN
     2641 NNNNNNNNNN NNNNNNNNNN NNNNNNNNNN NCAGGTGGCA CTTTTCGGGG AAATGTGCGC
     2701 GGAACCCCTA TTTGTTTATT TTTCTAAATA CATTCAAATA TGTATCCGCT CATGAGACAA
     2761 TAACCCTGAT AAATGCTTCA ATAATATTGA AAAAGGAAGA GTCCTGAGGC GGAAAGAACC
     2821 AGCTGTGGAA TGTGTGTCAG TTAGGGTGTG GAAAGTCCCC AGGCTCCCCA GCAGGCAGAA
     2881 GTATGCAAAG CATGCATCTC AATTAGTCAG CAACCAGGTG TGGAAAGTCC CCAGGCTCCC
     2941 CAGCAGGCAG AAGTATGCAA AGCATGCATC TCAATTAGTC AGCAACCATA GTCCCGCCCC
     3001 TAACTCCGCC CATCCCGCCC CTAACTCCGC CCAGTTCCGC CCATTCTCCG CCCCATGGCT
     3061 GACTAATTTT TTTTATTTAT GCAGAGGCCG AGGCCGCCTC GGCCTCTGAG CTATTCCAGA
     3121 AGTAGTGAGG AGGCTTTTTT GGAGGCCTAG GCTTTTGCAA AGATCGATCA AGAGACAGGA
     3181 TGAGGATCGT TTCGCATGAT TGAACAAGAT GGATTGCACG CAGGTTCTCC GGCCGCTTGG
     3241 GTGGAGAGGC TATTCGGCTA TGACTGGGCA CAACAGACAA TCGGCTGCTC TGATGCCGCC
     3301 GTGTTCCGGC TGTCAGCGCA GGGGCGCCCG GTTCTTTTTG TCAAGACCGA CCTGTCCGGT
     3361 GCCCTGAATG AACTGCAAGA CGAGGCAGCG CGGCTATCGT GGCTGGCCAC GACGGGCGTT
     3421 CCTTGCGCAG CTGTGCTCGA CGTTGTCACT GAAGCGGGAA GGGACTGGCT GCTATTGGGC
     3481 GAAGTGCCGG GGCAGGATCT CCTGTCATCT CACCTTGCTC CTGCCGAGAA AGTATCCATC
     3541 ATGGCTGATG CAATGCGGCG GCTGCATACG CTTGATCCGG CTACCTGCCC ATTCGACCAC
     3601 CAAGCGAAAC ATCGCATCGA GCGAGCACGT ACTCGGATGG AAGCCGGTCT TGTCGATCAG
     3661 GATGATCTGG ACGAAGAGCA TCAGGGGCTC GCGCCAGCCG AACTGTTCGC CAGGCTCAAG
     3721 GCGAGCATGC CCGACGGCGA GGATCTCGTC GTGACCCATG GCGATGCCTG CTTGCCGAAT
     3781 ATCATGGTGG AAAATGGCCG CTTTTCTGGA TTCATCGACT GTGGCCGGCT GGGTGTGGCG
     3841 GACCGCTATC AGGACATAGC GTTGGCTACC CGTGATATTG CTGAAGAGCT TGGCGGCGAA
     3901 TGGGCTGACC GCTTCCTCGT GCTTTACGGT ATCGCCGCTC CCGATTCGCA GCGCATCGCC
     3961 TTCTATCGCC TTCTTGACGA GTTCTTCTGA GCGGGACTCT GGGGTTCGAA ATGACCGACC
     4021 AAGCGACGCC CAACCTGCCA TCACGAGATT TCGATTCCAC CGCCGCCTTC TATGAAAGGT
     4081 TGGGCTTCGG AATCGTTTTC CGGGACGCCG GCTGGATGAT CCTCCAGCGC GGGGATCTCA
     4141 TGCTGGAGTT CTTCGCCCAC CCTAGGGGGA GGCTAACTGA AACACGGAAG GAGACAATAC
     4201 CGGAAGGAAC CCGCGCTATG ACGGCAATAA AAAGACAGAA TAAAACGCAC GGTGTTGGGT
     4261 CGTTTGTTCA TAAACGCGGG GTTCGGTCCC AGGGCTGGCA CTCTGTCGAT ACCCCACCGA
     4321 GACCCCATTG GGGCCAATAC GCCCGCGTTT CTTCCTTTTC CCCACCCCAC CCCCCAAGTT
     4381 CGGGTGAAGG CCCAGGGCTC GCAGCCAACG TCGGGGCGGC AGGCCCTGCC ATAGCCTCAG
     4441 GTTACTCATA TATACTTTAG ATTGATTTAA AACTTCATTT TTAATTTAAA AGGATCTAGG
     4501 TGAAGATCCT TTTTGATAAT CTCATGACCA AAATCCCTTA ACGTGAGTTT TCGTTCCACT
     4561 GAGCGTCAGA CCCCGTAGAA AAGATCAAAG GATCTTCTTG AGATCCTTTT TTTCTGCGCG
     4621 TAATCTGCTG CTTGCAAACA AAAAAACCAC CGCTACCAGC GGTGGTTTGT TTGCCGGATC
     4681 AAGAGCTACC AACTCTTTTT CCGAAGGTAA CTGGCTTCAG CAGAGCGCAG ATACCAAATA
     4741 CTGTCCTTCT AGTGTAGCCG TAGTTAGGCC ACCACTTCAA GAACTCTGTA GCACCGCCTA
     4801 CATACCTCGC TCTGCTAATC CTGTTACCAG TGGCTGCTGC CAGTGGCGAT AAGTCGTGTC
     4861 TTACCGGGTT GGACTCAAGA CGATAGTTAC CGGATAAGGC GCAGCGGTCG GGCTGAACGG
     4921 GGGGTTCGTG CACACAGCCC AGCTTGGAGC GAACGACCTA CACCGAACTG AGATACCTAC
     4981 AGCGTGAGCT ATGAGAAAGC GCCACGCTTC CCGAAGGGAG AAAGGCGGAC AGGTATCCGG
     5041 TAAGCGGCAG GGTCGGAACA GGAGAGCGCA CGAGGGAGCT TCCAGGGGGA AACGCCTGGT
     5101 ATCTTTATAG TCCTGTCGGG TTTCGCCACC TCTGACTTGA GCGTCGATTT TTGTGATGCT
     5161 CGTCAGGGGG GCGGAGCCTA TGGAAAAACG CCAGCAACGC GGCCTTTTTA CGGTTCCTGG
     5221 CCTTTTGCTG GCCTTTTGCT CACATGTTCT TTCCTGCGTT ATCCCCTGAT TCTGTGGATA
     5281 ACCGTATTAC CGCCATGCAT    
//
