# Supplementary material for: A nano-liquid hub integrating growth and immune-evasion signaling to promote cell survival
Source: bioRxiv preprint, doi:10.1101/2021.12.30.474523, version 5 (2026-03-18)
Supplement: Supplementary data S1 [file 474523_file08.zip › DataS1_DNAfiles/086_pET26B-WOpelB-Hisx6-SG-Halo7-SGX3-D4H.gb]

LOCUS       pET26B_Rev              6581 bp ds-DNA     linear       29-JUL-2021
DEFINITION  pET-26b(+)
ACCESSION   
KEYWORDS    
SOURCE      
  ORGANISM  other sequences; artificial sequences; vectors.
COMMENT     
COMMENT     
COMMENT     ApEinfo:methylated:1
FEATURES             Location/Qualifiers
     source          complement(1..5074)
                     /organism="pET-26b(+)"
                     /mol_type="other DNA"
                     /label=source:pET-26b(+)
                     /ApEinfo_fwdcolor=pink
                     /ApEinfo_revcolor=pink
                     /ApEinfo_graphicformat=arrow_data {{0 1 2 0 0 -1} {} 0}
                     width 5 offset 0
     misc_feature    5075..5107
                     /locus_tag="His6"
                     /label=His6
                     /ApEinfo_fwdcolor=#ffff00
                     /ApEinfo_revcolor=green
                     /ApEinfo_graphicformat=arrow_data {{0 1 2 0 0 -1} {} 0}
                     width 5 offset 0
     terminator      6453..6581
                     /label=T7_terminator
                     /ApEinfo_fwdcolor=#9d1b1c
                     /ApEinfo_revcolor=#9d1b1c
                     /ApEinfo_graphicformat=arrow_data {{0 1 2 0 0 -1} {} 0}
                     width 5 offset 0
     misc_feature    5114..6079
                     /locus_tag="linker-Halo7-linker"
                     /label=linker-Halo7-linker
                     /ApEinfo_fwdcolor=#00ff00
                     /ApEinfo_revcolor=green
                     /ApEinfo_graphicformat=arrow_data {{0 1 2 0 0 -1} {} 0}
                     width 5 offset 0
     misc_feature    complement(6495..6513)
                     /label=T7_Terminal_primer
                     /ApEinfo_fwdcolor=#7eff74
                     /ApEinfo_revcolor=#7eff74
                     /ApEinfo_graphicformat=arrow_data {{0 1 2 0 0 -1} {} 0}
                     width 5 offset 0
     misc_feature    6086..6417
                     /locus_tag="D4H"
                     /label=D4H
                     /ApEinfo_fwdcolor=cyan
                     /ApEinfo_revcolor=green
                     /ApEinfo_graphicformat=arrow_data {{0 1 2 0 0 -1} {} 0}
                     width 5 offset 0
     misc_feature    5047..5063
                     /label=T7_transl_en_RBS
                     /ApEinfo_fwdcolor=#7eff74
                     /ApEinfo_revcolor=#7eff74
                     /ApEinfo_graphicformat=arrow_data {{0 1 2 0 0 -1} {} 0}
                     width 5 offset 0
     misc_feature    5002..5029
                     /label=lacO
                     /ApEinfo_fwdcolor=#7eff74
                     /ApEinfo_revcolor=#7eff74
                     /ApEinfo_graphicformat=arrow_data {{0 1 2 0 0 -1} {} 0}
                     width 5 offset 0
     promoter        4984..5002
                     /label=T7_promoter
                     /ApEinfo_fwdcolor=#346ee0
                     /ApEinfo_revcolor=#346ee0
                     /ApEinfo_graphicformat=arrow_data {{0 1 2 0 0 -1} {} 0}
                     width 5 offset 0
     gene            complement(4689..4952)
                     /gene="tet (300 - 563)"
                     /label=tet (300 - 563)
                     /ApEinfo_fwdcolor=#ff797d
                     /ApEinfo_revcolor=#ff102f
                     /ApEinfo_graphicformat=arrow_data {{0 1 2 0 0 -1} {} 0}
                     width 5 offset 0
     misc_feature    4881..4900
                     /label=pBRrevBam_primer
                     /ApEinfo_fwdcolor=#7eff74
                     /ApEinfo_revcolor=#7eff74
                     /ApEinfo_graphicformat=arrow_data {{0 1 2 0 0 -1} {} 0}
                     width 5 offset 0
     CDS             complement(4347..4847)
                     /translation="MSACFGVGMVAGPVAGGLLGAISLHAPFLAAAVLNGLNLLLGCF
                     LMQESHKGERRDPGHHRMAQNLSRYGMIAPGRESIQGGECETSNVIRCRRVCRCLLSD
                     RFPRGEPGQPRFCENAGKSGSGDGGAELHSQPRGTTTGGQTVVADWRCHLQSGPARAV
                     ANCRGD*"
                     /label=ORF frame 1
                     /ApEinfo_fwdcolor=#e9d024
                     /ApEinfo_revcolor=#e9d024
                     /ApEinfo_graphicformat=arrow_data {{0 1 2 0 0 -1} {} 0}
                     width 5 offset 0
     misc_feature    complement(3515..4606)
                     /translation="MSACFGVGMVAGPVAGGLLGAISLHAPFLAAAVLNGLNLLLGCF
                     LMQESHKGERRDPGHHRMAQNLSRYGMIAPGRESIQGGECETSNVIRCRRVCRCLLSD
                     RFPRGEPGQPRFCENAGKSGSGDGGAELHSQPRGTTTGGQTVVADWRCHLQSGPARAV
                     ANCRGD*"
                     /label=lacI
                     /ApEinfo_fwdcolor=#7eff74
                     /ApEinfo_revcolor=#7eff74
                     /ApEinfo_graphicformat=arrow_data {{0 1 2 0 0 -1} {} 0}
                     width 5 offset 0
     CDS             complement(3515..4474)
                     /translation="MAELNYIPNRVAQQLAGKQSLLIGVATSSLALHAPSQIVAAIKS
                     RADQLGASVVVSMVERSGVEACKAAVHNLLAQRVSGLIINYPLDDQDAIAVEAACTNV
                     PALFLDVSDQTPINSIIFSHEDGTRLGVEHLVALGHQQIALLAGPLSSVSARLRLAGW
                     HKYLTRNQIQPIAEREGDWSAMSGFQQTMQMLNEGIVPTAMLVANDQMALGAMRAITE
                     SGLRVGADISVVGYDDTEDSSCYIPPLTTIKQDFRLLGQTSVDRLLQLSQGQAVKGNQ
                     LLPVSLVKRKTTLAPNTQTASPRALADSLMQLARQVSRLESGQ*"
                     /label=ORF frame 2
                     /ApEinfo_fwdcolor=#e9d024
                     /ApEinfo_revcolor=#e9d024
                     /ApEinfo_graphicformat=arrow_data {{0 1 2 0 0 -1} {} 0}
                     width 5 offset 0
     gene            complement(3181..3456)
                     /gene="tet (576 - 851)"
                     /translation="MAELNYIPNRVAQQLAGKQSLLIGVATSSLALHAPSQIVAAIKS
                     RADQLGASVVVSMVERSGVEACKAAVHNLLAQRVSGLIINYPLDDQDAIAVEAACTNV
                     PALFLDVSDQTPINSIIFSHEDGTRLGVEHLVALGHQQIALLAGPLSSVSARLRLAGW
                     HKYLTRNQIQPIAEREGDWSAMSGFQQTMQMLNEGIVPTAMLVANDQMALGAMRAITE
                     SGLRVGADISVVGYDDTEDSSCYIPPLTTIKQDFRLLGQTSVDRLLQLSQGQAVKGNQ
                     LLPVSLVKRKTTLAPNTQTASPRALADSLMQLARQVSRLESGQ*"
                     /label=tet (576 - 851)
                     /ApEinfo_fwdcolor=#ff797d
                     /ApEinfo_revcolor=#ff102f
                     /ApEinfo_graphicformat=arrow_data {{0 1 2 0 0 -1} {} 0}
                     width 5 offset 0
     misc_feature    complement(2515..2706)
                     /translation="MAELNYIPNRVAQQLAGKQSLLIGVATSSLALHAPSQIVAAIKS
                     RADQLGASVVVSMVERSGVEACKAAVHNLLAQRVSGLIINYPLDDQDAIAVEAACTNV
                     PALFLDVSDQTPINSIIFSHEDGTRLGVEHLVALGHQQIALLAGPLSSVSARLRLAGW
                     HKYLTRNQIQPIAEREGDWSAMSGFQQTMQMLNEGIVPTAMLVANDQMALGAMRAITE
                     SGLRVGADISVVGYDDTEDSSCYIPPLTTIKQDFRLLGQTSVDRLLQLSQGQAVKGNQ
                     LLPVSLVKRKTTLAPNTQTASPRALADSLMQLARQVSRLESGQ*"
                     /label=ROP
                     /ApEinfo_fwdcolor=#7eff74
                     /ApEinfo_revcolor=#7eff74
                     /ApEinfo_graphicformat=arrow_data {{0 1 2 0 0 -1} {} 0}
                     width 5 offset 0
     misc_feature    2499..2521
                     /translation="MAELNYIPNRVAQQLAGKQSLLIGVATSSLALHAPSQIVAAIKS
                     RADQLGASVVVSMVERSGVEACKAAVHNLLAQRVSGLIINYPLDDQDAIAVEAACTNV
                     PALFLDVSDQTPINSIIFSHEDGTRLGVEHLVALGHQQIALLAGPLSSVSARLRLAGW
                     HKYLTRNQIQPIAEREGDWSAMSGFQQTMQMLNEGIVPTAMLVANDQMALGAMRAITE
                     SGLRVGADISVVGYDDTEDSSCYIPPLTTIKQDFRLLGQTSVDRLLQLSQGQAVKGNQ
                     LLPVSLVKRKTTLAPNTQTASPRALADSLMQLARQVSRLESGQ*"
                     /label=pGEX_3_primer
                     /ApEinfo_fwdcolor=#7eff74
                     /ApEinfo_revcolor=#7eff74
                     /ApEinfo_graphicformat=arrow_data {{0 1 2 0 0 -1} {} 0}
                     width 5 offset 0
     rep_origin      1481..2100
                     /translation="MAELNYIPNRVAQQLAGKQSLLIGVATSSLALHAPSQIVAAIKS
                     RADQLGASVVVSMVERSGVEACKAAVHNLLAQRVSGLIINYPLDDQDAIAVEAACTNV
                     PALFLDVSDQTPINSIIFSHEDGTRLGVEHLVALGHQQIALLAGPLSSVSARLRLAGW
                     HKYLTRNQIQPIAEREGDWSAMSGFQQTMQMLNEGIVPTAMLVANDQMALGAMRAITE
                     SGLRVGADISVVGYDDTEDSSCYIPPLTTIKQDFRLLGQTSVDRLLQLSQGQAVKGNQ
                     LLPVSLVKRKTTLAPNTQTASPRALADSLMQLARQVSRLESGQ*"
                     /label=pBR322_origin
                     /ApEinfo_fwdcolor=#999999
                     /ApEinfo_revcolor=#999999
                     /ApEinfo_graphicformat=arrow_data {{0 1 2 0 0 -1} {} 0}
                     width 5 offset 0
     gene            complement(560..1375)
                     /gene="KanR2"
                     /translation="MAELNYIPNRVAQQLAGKQSLLIGVATSSLALHAPSQIVAAIKS
                     RADQLGASVVVSMVERSGVEACKAAVHNLLAQRVSGLIINYPLDDQDAIAVEAACTNV
                     PALFLDVSDQTPINSIIFSHEDGTRLGVEHLVALGHQQIALLAGPLSSVSARLRLAGW
                     HKYLTRNQIQPIAEREGDWSAMSGFQQTMQMLNEGIVPTAMLVANDQMALGAMRAITE
                     SGLRVGADISVVGYDDTEDSSCYIPPLTTIKQDFRLLGQTSVDRLLQLSQGQAVKGNQ
                     LLPVSLVKRKTTLAPNTQTASPRALADSLMQLARQVSRLESGQ*"
                     /label=KanR2
                     /ApEinfo_fwdcolor=#ff797d
                     /ApEinfo_revcolor=#ff102f
                     /ApEinfo_graphicformat=arrow_data {{0 1 2 0 0 -1} {} 0}
                     width 5 offset 0
     CDS             complement(560..1375)
                     /translation="MSHIQRETSCSRPRLNSNMDADLYGYKWARDNVGQSGATIYRLY
                     GKPDAPELFLKHGKGSVANDVTDEMVRLNWLTEFMPLPTIKHFIRTPDDAWLLTTAIP
                     GKTAFQVLEEYPDSGENIVDALAVFLRRLHSIPVCNCPFNSDRVFRLAQAQSRMNNGL
                     VDASDFDDERNGWPVEQVWKEMHKLLPFSPDSVVTHGDFSLDNLIFDEGKLIGCIDVG
                     RVGIADRYQDLAILWNCLGEFSPSLQKRLFQKYGIDNPDMNKLQFHLMLDEFF*"
                     /label=ORF frame 2(1)
                     /ApEinfo_label=ORF frame 2
                     /ApEinfo_fwdcolor=#e9d024
                     /ApEinfo_revcolor=#e9d024
                     /ApEinfo_graphicformat=arrow_data {{0 1 2 0 0 -1} {} 0}
                     width 5 offset 0
     source          complement(6419..6581)
                     /organism="pET-26b(+)"
                     /mol_type="other DNA"
                     /label=source:pET-26b(+)(1)
                     /ApEinfo_label=source:pET-26b(+)
                     /ApEinfo_fwdcolor=pink
                     /ApEinfo_revcolor=pink
                     /ApEinfo_graphicformat=arrow_data {{0 1 2 0 0 -1} {} 0}
                     width 5 offset 0
ORIGIN
        1 tggcgaatgg gnnnnnnnnn nnnnnnnnnn nnnnnnnnnn nnnnnnnnnn nnnnnnnnnn
       61 nnnnnnnnnn nnnnnnnnnn nnnnnnnnnn nnnnnnnnnn nnnnnnnnnn nnnnnnnnnn
      121 nnnnnnnnnn nnnnncnnnn nnnnnnnnnn nnnnnnnnnn nnnnnnnnnn nnnnnnnnnn
      181 nnnnnnnnnn nnnnnnnnnn nnnnnnnnnn nnnnnnnnnn nnnnnnnann nnnnnnnnnn
      241 nnnnnnnnnn nnnnnnnnnn nnnnnnnnnn nnnnnnncct ttgacgttgg agtccacgtt
      301 ctttaatagt ggactcttgt tccaaactgg aacaacactc aaccctatct cggtctattc
      361 ttttgattta taagggattt tgccgatttc ggcctattgg ttaaaaaatg agctgattta
      421 acaaaaattt aacgcgaatt ttaacaaaat attaacgttt acaatttcag gtggcacttt
      481 tcggggaaat gtgcgcggaa cccctatttg tttatttttc taaatacatt caaatatgta
      541 tccgctcatg aattaattct tagaaaaact catcgagcat caaatgaaac tgcaatttat
      601 tcatatcagg attatcaata ccatattttt gaaaaagccg tttctgtaat gaaggagaaa
      661 actcaccgag gcagttccat aggatggcaa gatcctggta tcggtctgcg attccgactc
      721 gtccaacatc aatacaacct attaatttcc cctcgtcaaa aataaggtta tcaagtgaga
      781 aatcaccatg agtgacgact gaatccggtg agaatggcaa aagtttatgc atttctttcc
      841 agacttgttc aacaggccag ccattacgct cgtcatcaaa atcactcgca tcaaccaaac
      901 cgttattcat tcgtgattgc gcctgagcga gacgaaatac gcgatcgctg ttaaaaggac
      961 aattacaaac aggaatcgaa tgcaaccggc gcaggaacac tgccagcgca tcaacaatat
     1021 tttcacctga atcaggatat tcttctaata cctggaatgc tgttttcccg gggatcgcag
     1081 tggtgagtaa ccatgcatca tcaggagtac ggataaaatg cttgatggtc ggaagaggca
     1141 taaattccgt cagccagttt agtctgacca tctcatctgt aacatcattg gcaacgctac
     1201 ctttgccatg tttcagaaac aactctggcg catcgggctt cccatacaat cgatagattg
     1261 tcgcacctga ttgcccgaca ttatcgcgag cccatttata cccatataaa tcagcatcca
     1321 tgttggaatt taatcgcggc ctagagcaag acgtttcccg ttgaatatgg ctcataacac
     1381 cccttgtatt actgtttatg taagcagaca gttttattgt tcatgaccaa aatcccttaa
     1441 cgtgagtttt cgttccactg agcgtcagac cccgtagaaa agatcaaagg atcttcttga
     1501 gatccttttt ttctgcgcgt aatctgctgc ttgcaaacaa aaaaaccacc gctaccagcg
     1561 gtggtttgtt tgccggatca agagctacca actctttttc cgaaggtaac tggcttcagc
     1621 agagcgcaga taccaaatac tgtccttcta gtgtagccgt agttaggcca ccacttcaag
     1681 aactctgtag caccgcctac atacctcgct ctgctaatcc tgttaccagt ggctgctgcc
     1741 agtggcgata agtcgtgtct taccgggttg gactcaagac gatagttacc ggataaggcg
     1801 cagcggtcgg gctgaacggg gggttcgtgc acacagccca gcttggagcg aacgacctac
     1861 accgaactga gatacctaca gcgtgagcta tgagaaagcg ccacgcttcc cgaagggaga
     1921 aaggcggaca ggtatccggt aagcggcagg gtcggaacag gagagcgcac gagggagctt
     1981 ccagggggaa acgcctggta tctttatagt cctgtcgggt ttcgccacct ctgacttgag
     2041 cgtcgatttt tgtgatgctc gtcagggggg cggagcctat ggaaaaacgc cagcaacgcg
     2101 gcctttttac ggttcctggc cttttgctgg ccttttgctc acatgttctt tcctgcgtta
     2161 tcccctgatt ctgtggataa ccgtattacc gcctttgagt gagctgatac cgctcgccgc
     2221 agccgaacga ccgagcgcag cgagtcagtg agcgaggaag cggaagagcg cctgatgcgg
     2281 tattttctcc ttacgcatct gtgcggtatt tcacaccgca tatatggtgc actctcagta
     2341 caatctgctc tgatgccgca tagttaagcc agtatacact ccgctatcgc tacgtgactg
     2401 ggtcatggct gcgccccgac acccgccaac acccgctgac gcgccctgac gggcttgtct
     2461 gctcccggca tccgcttaca gacaagctgt gaccgtctcc gggagctgca tgtgtcagag
     2521 gttttcaccg tcatcaccga aacgcgcgag gcagctgcgg taaagctcat cagcgtggtc
     2581 gtgaagcgat tcacagatgt ctgcctgttc atccgcgtcc agctcgttga gtttctccag
     2641 aagcgttaat gtctggcttc tgataaagcg ggccatgtta agggcggttt tttcctgttt
     2701 ggtcactgat gcctccgtgt aagggggatt tctgttcatg ggggtaatga taccgatgaa
     2761 acgagagagg atgctcacga tacgggttac tgatgatgaa catgcccggt tactggaacg
     2821 ttgtgagggt aaacaactgg cggtatggat gcggcgggac cagagaaaaa tcactcaggg
     2881 tcaatgccag cgcttcgtta atacagatgt aggtgttcca cagggtagcc agcagcatcc
     2941 tgcgatgcag atccggaaca taatggtgca gggcgctgac ttccgcgttt ccagacttta
     3001 cgaaacacgg aaaccgaaga ccattcatgt tgttgctcag gtcgcagacg ttttgcagca
     3061 gcagtcgctt cacgttcgct cgcgtatcgg tgattcattc tgctaaccag taaggcaacc
     3121 ccgccagcct agccgggtcc tcaacgacag gagcacgatc atgcgcaccc gtggggccgc
     3181 catgccggcg ataatggcct gcttctcgcc gaaacgtttg gtggcgggac cagtgacgaa
     3241 ggcttgagcg agggcgtgca agattccgaa taccgcaagc gacaggccga tcatcgtcgc
     3301 gctccagcga aagcggtcct cgccgaaaat gacccagagc gctgccggca cctgtcctac
     3361 gagttgcatg ataaagaaga cagtcataag tgcggcgacg atagtcatgc cccgcgccca
     3421 ccggaaggag ctgactgggt tgaaggctct caagggcatc ggtcgagatc ccggtgccta
     3481 atgagtgagc taacttacat taattgcgtt gcgctcactg cccgctttcc agtcgggaaa
     3541 cctgtcgtgc cagctgcatt aatgaatcgg ccaacgcgcg gggagaggcg gtttgcgtat
     3601 tgggcgccag ggtggttttt cttttcacca gtgagacggg caacagctga ttgcccttca
     3661 ccgcctggcc ctgagagagt tgcagcaagc ggtccacgct ggtttgcccc agcaggcgaa
     3721 aatcctgttt gatggtggtt aacggcggga tataacatga gctgtcttcg gtatcgtcgt
     3781 atcccactac cgagatatcc gcaccaacgc gcagcccgga ctcggtaatg gcgcgcattg
     3841 cgcccagcgc catctgatcg ttggcaacca gcatcgcagt gggaacgatg ccctcattca
     3901 gcatttgcat ggtttgttga aaaccggaca tggcactcca gtcgccttcc cgttccgcta
     3961 tcggctgaat ttgattgcga gtgagatatt tatgccagcc agccagacgc agacgcgccg
     4021 agacagaact taatgggccc gctaacagcg cgatttgctg gtgacccaat gcgaccagat
     4081 gctccacgcc cagtcgcgta ccgtcttcat gggagaaaat aatactgttg atgggtgtct
     4141 ggtcagagac atcaagaaat aacgccggaa cattagtgca ggcagcttcc acagcaatgg
     4201 catcctggtc atccagcgga tagttaatga tcagcccact gacgcgttgc gcgagaagat
     4261 tgtgcaccgc cgctttacag gcttcgacgc cgcttcgttc taccatcgac accaccacgc
     4321 tggcacccag ttgatcggcg cgagatttaa tcgccgcgac aatttgcgac ggcgcgtgca
     4381 gggccagact ggaggtggca acgccaatca gcaacgactg tttgcccgcc agttgttgtg
     4441 ccacgcggtt gggaatgtaa ttcagctccg ccatcgccgc ttccactttt tcccgcgttt
     4501 tcgcagaaac gtggctggcc tggttcacca cgcgggaaac ggtctgataa gagacaccgg
     4561 catactctgc gacatcgtat aacgttactg gtttcacatt caccaccctg aattgactct
     4621 cttccgggcg ctatcatgcc ataccgcgaa aggttttgcg ccattcgatg gtgtccggga
     4681 tctcgacgct ctcccttatg cgactcctgc attaggaagc agcccagtag taggttgagg
     4741 ccgttgagca ccgccgccgc aaggaatggt gcatgcaagg agatggcgcc caacagtccc
     4801 ccggccacgg ggcctgccac catacccacg ccgaaacaag cgctcatgag cccgaagtgg
     4861 cgagcccgat cttccccatc ggtgatgtcg gcgatatagg cgccagcaac cgcacctgtg
     4921 gcgccggtga tgccggccac gatgcgtccg gcgtagagga tcgagatctc gatcccgcga
     4981 aattaatacg actcactata ggggaattgt gagcggataa caattcccct ctagaaataa
     5041 ttttgtttaa ctttaagaag gagatataca tatgATGAGC GGAGGTGGGC ATCATCACCA
     5101 CCACCACAAG CTTAGCGGAG GTGGGATGGC AGAAATCGGT ACTGGCTTTC CATTCGACCC
     5161 CCATTATGTG GAAGTCCTGG GCGAGCGCAT GCACTACGTC GATGTTGGTC CGCGCGATGG
     5221 CACCCCTGTG CTGTTCCTGC ACGGTAACCC GACCTCCTCC TACGTGTGGC GCAACATCAT
     5281 CCCGCATGTT GCACCGACCC ATCGCTGCAT TGCTCCAGAC CTGATCGGTA TGGGCAAATC
     5341 CGACAAACCA GACCTGGGTT ATTTCTTCGA CGACCACGTC CGCTTCATGG ATGCCTTCAT
     5401 CGAAGCCCTG GGTCTGGAAG AGGTCGTCCT GGTCATTCAC GACTGGGGCT CCGCTCTGGG
     5461 TTTCCACTGG GCCAAGCGCA ATCCAGAGCG CGTCAAAGGT ATTGCATTTA TGGAGTTCAT
     5521 CCGCCCTATC CCGACCTGGG ACGAATGGCC AGAATTTGCC CGCGAGACCT TCCAGGCCTT
     5581 CCGCACCACC GACGTCGGCC GCAAGCTGAT CATCGATCAG AACGTTTTTA TCGAGGGTAC
     5641 GCTGCCGATG GGTGTCGTCC GCCCGCTGAC TGAAGTCGAG ATGGACCATT ACCGCGAGCC
     5701 GTTCCTGAAT CCTGTTGACC GCGAGCCACT GTGGCGCTTC CCAAACGAGC TGCCAATCGC
     5761 CGGTGAGCCA GCGAACATCG TCGCGCTGGT CGAAGAATAC ATGGACTGGC TGCACCAGTC
     5821 CCCTGTCCCG AAGCTGCTGT TCTGGGGCAC CCCAGGCGTT CTGATCCCAC CGGCCGAAGC
     5881 CGCTCGCCTG GCCAAAAGCC TGCCTAACTG CAAGGCTGTG GACATCGGCC CGGGTCTGAA
     5941 TCTGCTGCAA GAAGACAACC CGGACCTGAT CGGCAGCGAG ATCGCGCGCT GGCTGTCGAC
     6001 GCTCGAGATT TCCGGCTCTG GTGGCGGATC CGGGGGTTCA GGGGGAGGCA GTGGGGGAAG
     6061 CGGAGGTGGG TCTGGAGGCG GTACCAAGGG CAAGATCAAC CTGGACCACA GCGGCGCCTA
     6121 CGTGGCCCAG TTCGAGGTGG CCTGGGACGA GGTGAGCTAC GACAAGGAGG GCAACGAGGT
     6181 GCTGACCCAC AAGACCTGGG ACGGCAACTA CCAGAGCAAG ACCGCCCACT ACAGCACCGT
     6241 GATCCCCCTG GAGGCCAACG CCAGAAACAT CAGAATCAAG GCCAGAGAGT GCACCGGCCT
     6301 GGCCTGGGAG TGGTGGAGAG ACGTGATCAG CGAGTACGAC GTGCCCCTGA CCAACAACAT
     6361 CAACGTGAGC ATCTGGGGCA CCACCCTGTA CCCCGGCAGC AGCATCACCT ACAACTAGct
     6421 cgagcaccac caccaccacc actgagatcc ggctgctaac aaagcccgaa aggaagctga
     6481 gttggctgct gccaccgctg agcaataact agcataaccc cttggggcct ctaaacgggt
     6541 cttgaggggt tttttgctga aaggaggaac tatatccgga t 
//
