# Supplementary material for: A nano-liquid hub integrating growth and immune-evasion signaling to promote cell survival
Source: bioRxiv preprint, doi:10.1101/2021.12.30.474523, version 5 (2026-03-18)
Supplement: Supplementary data S1 [file 474523_file08.zip › DataS1_DNAfiles/087_pET26B-WOpelB-OlyA-E69A-SGX3-Halo7-SG-Hisx6.gb]

LOCUS       pET26B_Rev              6632 bp ds-DNA     linear       29-JUL-2021
DEFINITION  pET-26b(+)
ACCESSION   
KEYWORDS    
SOURCE      
  ORGANISM  other sequences; artificial sequences; vectors.
COMMENT     
COMMENT     ApEinfo:methylated:1
FEATURES             Location/Qualifiers
     source          complement(1..5074)
                     /organism="pET-26b(+)"
                     /mol_type="other DNA"
                     /label=source:pET-26b(+)
                     /ApEinfo_fwdcolor=pink
                     /ApEinfo_revcolor=pink
                     /ApEinfo_graphicformat=arrow_data {{0 1 2 0 0 -1} {} 0}
                     width 5 offset 0
     terminator      6504..6632
                     /label=T7_terminator
                     /ApEinfo_fwdcolor=#9d1b1c
                     /ApEinfo_revcolor=#9d1b1c
                     /ApEinfo_graphicformat=arrow_data {{0 1 2 0 0 -1} {} 0}
                     width 5 offset 0
     misc_feature    complement(6546..6564)
                     /label=T7_Terminal_primer
                     /ApEinfo_fwdcolor=#7eff74
                     /ApEinfo_revcolor=#7eff74
                     /ApEinfo_graphicformat=arrow_data {{0 1 2 0 0 -1} {} 0}
                     width 5 offset 0
     misc_feature    5047..5063
                     /label=T7_transl_en_RBS
                     /ApEinfo_fwdcolor=#7eff74
                     /ApEinfo_revcolor=#7eff74
                     /ApEinfo_graphicformat=arrow_data {{0 1 2 0 0 -1} {} 0}
                     width 5 offset 0
     misc_feature    5002..5029
                     /label=lacO
                     /ApEinfo_fwdcolor=#7eff74
                     /ApEinfo_revcolor=#7eff74
                     /ApEinfo_graphicformat=arrow_data {{0 1 2 0 0 -1} {} 0}
                     width 5 offset 0
     promoter        4984..5002
                     /label=T7_promoter
                     /ApEinfo_fwdcolor=#346ee0
                     /ApEinfo_revcolor=#346ee0
                     /ApEinfo_graphicformat=arrow_data {{0 1 2 0 0 -1} {} 0}
                     width 5 offset 0
     gene            complement(4689..4952)
                     /gene="tet (300 - 563)"
                     /label=tet (300 - 563)
                     /ApEinfo_fwdcolor=#ff797d
                     /ApEinfo_revcolor=#ff102f
                     /ApEinfo_graphicformat=arrow_data {{0 1 2 0 0 -1} {} 0}
                     width 5 offset 0
     misc_feature    4881..4900
                     /label=pBRrevBam_primer
                     /ApEinfo_fwdcolor=#7eff74
                     /ApEinfo_revcolor=#7eff74
                     /ApEinfo_graphicformat=arrow_data {{0 1 2 0 0 -1} {} 0}
                     width 5 offset 0
     CDS             complement(4347..4847)
                     /translation="MSACFGVGMVAGPVAGGLLGAISLHAPFLAAAVLNGLNLLLGCF
                     LMQESHKGERRDPGHHRMAQNLSRYGMIAPGRESIQGGECETSNVIRCRRVCRCLLSD
                     RFPRGEPGQPRFCENAGKSGSGDGGAELHSQPRGTTTGGQTVVADWRCHLQSGPARAV
                     ANCRGD*"
                     /label=ORF frame 1
                     /ApEinfo_fwdcolor=#e9d024
                     /ApEinfo_revcolor=#e9d024
                     /ApEinfo_graphicformat=arrow_data {{0 1 2 0 0 -1} {} 0}
                     width 5 offset 0
     misc_feature    complement(3515..4606)
                     /translation="MSACFGVGMVAGPVAGGLLGAISLHAPFLAAAVLNGLNLLLGCF
                     LMQESHKGERRDPGHHRMAQNLSRYGMIAPGRESIQGGECETSNVIRCRRVCRCLLSD
                     RFPRGEPGQPRFCENAGKSGSGDGGAELHSQPRGTTTGGQTVVADWRCHLQSGPARAV
                     ANCRGD*"
                     /label=lacI
                     /ApEinfo_fwdcolor=#7eff74
                     /ApEinfo_revcolor=#7eff74
                     /ApEinfo_graphicformat=arrow_data {{0 1 2 0 0 -1} {} 0}
                     width 5 offset 0
     CDS             complement(3515..4474)
                     /translation="MAELNYIPNRVAQQLAGKQSLLIGVATSSLALHAPSQIVAAIKS
                     RADQLGASVVVSMVERSGVEACKAAVHNLLAQRVSGLIINYPLDDQDAIAVEAACTNV
                     PALFLDVSDQTPINSIIFSHEDGTRLGVEHLVALGHQQIALLAGPLSSVSARLRLAGW
                     HKYLTRNQIQPIAEREGDWSAMSGFQQTMQMLNEGIVPTAMLVANDQMALGAMRAITE
                     SGLRVGADISVVGYDDTEDSSCYIPPLTTIKQDFRLLGQTSVDRLLQLSQGQAVKGNQ
                     LLPVSLVKRKTTLAPNTQTASPRALADSLMQLARQVSRLESGQ*"
                     /label=ORF frame 2
                     /ApEinfo_fwdcolor=#e9d024
                     /ApEinfo_revcolor=#e9d024
                     /ApEinfo_graphicformat=arrow_data {{0 1 2 0 0 -1} {} 0}
                     width 5 offset 0
     gene            complement(3181..3456)
                     /gene="tet (576 - 851)"
                     /translation="MAELNYIPNRVAQQLAGKQSLLIGVATSSLALHAPSQIVAAIKS
                     RADQLGASVVVSMVERSGVEACKAAVHNLLAQRVSGLIINYPLDDQDAIAVEAACTNV
                     PALFLDVSDQTPINSIIFSHEDGTRLGVEHLVALGHQQIALLAGPLSSVSARLRLAGW
                     HKYLTRNQIQPIAEREGDWSAMSGFQQTMQMLNEGIVPTAMLVANDQMALGAMRAITE
                     SGLRVGADISVVGYDDTEDSSCYIPPLTTIKQDFRLLGQTSVDRLLQLSQGQAVKGNQ
                     LLPVSLVKRKTTLAPNTQTASPRALADSLMQLARQVSRLESGQ*"
                     /label=tet (576 - 851)
                     /ApEinfo_fwdcolor=#ff797d
                     /ApEinfo_revcolor=#ff102f
                     /ApEinfo_graphicformat=arrow_data {{0 1 2 0 0 -1} {} 0}
                     width 5 offset 0
     misc_feature    complement(2515..2706)
                     /translation="MAELNYIPNRVAQQLAGKQSLLIGVATSSLALHAPSQIVAAIKS
                     RADQLGASVVVSMVERSGVEACKAAVHNLLAQRVSGLIINYPLDDQDAIAVEAACTNV
                     PALFLDVSDQTPINSIIFSHEDGTRLGVEHLVALGHQQIALLAGPLSSVSARLRLAGW
                     HKYLTRNQIQPIAEREGDWSAMSGFQQTMQMLNEGIVPTAMLVANDQMALGAMRAITE
                     SGLRVGADISVVGYDDTEDSSCYIPPLTTIKQDFRLLGQTSVDRLLQLSQGQAVKGNQ
                     LLPVSLVKRKTTLAPNTQTASPRALADSLMQLARQVSRLESGQ*"
                     /label=ROP
                     /ApEinfo_fwdcolor=#7eff74
                     /ApEinfo_revcolor=#7eff74
                     /ApEinfo_graphicformat=arrow_data {{0 1 2 0 0 -1} {} 0}
                     width 5 offset 0
     misc_feature    2499..2521
                     /translation="MAELNYIPNRVAQQLAGKQSLLIGVATSSLALHAPSQIVAAIKS
                     RADQLGASVVVSMVERSGVEACKAAVHNLLAQRVSGLIINYPLDDQDAIAVEAACTNV
                     PALFLDVSDQTPINSIIFSHEDGTRLGVEHLVALGHQQIALLAGPLSSVSARLRLAGW
                     HKYLTRNQIQPIAEREGDWSAMSGFQQTMQMLNEGIVPTAMLVANDQMALGAMRAITE
                     SGLRVGADISVVGYDDTEDSSCYIPPLTTIKQDFRLLGQTSVDRLLQLSQGQAVKGNQ
                     LLPVSLVKRKTTLAPNTQTASPRALADSLMQLARQVSRLESGQ*"
                     /label=pGEX_3_primer
                     /ApEinfo_fwdcolor=#7eff74
                     /ApEinfo_revcolor=#7eff74
                     /ApEinfo_graphicformat=arrow_data {{0 1 2 0 0 -1} {} 0}
                     width 5 offset 0
     rep_origin      1481..2100
                     /translation="MAELNYIPNRVAQQLAGKQSLLIGVATSSLALHAPSQIVAAIKS
                     RADQLGASVVVSMVERSGVEACKAAVHNLLAQRVSGLIINYPLDDQDAIAVEAACTNV
                     PALFLDVSDQTPINSIIFSHEDGTRLGVEHLVALGHQQIALLAGPLSSVSARLRLAGW
                     HKYLTRNQIQPIAEREGDWSAMSGFQQTMQMLNEGIVPTAMLVANDQMALGAMRAITE
                     SGLRVGADISVVGYDDTEDSSCYIPPLTTIKQDFRLLGQTSVDRLLQLSQGQAVKGNQ
                     LLPVSLVKRKTTLAPNTQTASPRALADSLMQLARQVSRLESGQ*"
                     /label=pBR322_origin
                     /ApEinfo_fwdcolor=#999999
                     /ApEinfo_revcolor=#999999
                     /ApEinfo_graphicformat=arrow_data {{0 1 2 0 0 -1} {} 0}
                     width 5 offset 0
     gene            complement(560..1375)
                     /gene="KanR2"
                     /translation="MAELNYIPNRVAQQLAGKQSLLIGVATSSLALHAPSQIVAAIKS
                     RADQLGASVVVSMVERSGVEACKAAVHNLLAQRVSGLIINYPLDDQDAIAVEAACTNV
                     PALFLDVSDQTPINSIIFSHEDGTRLGVEHLVALGHQQIALLAGPLSSVSARLRLAGW
                     HKYLTRNQIQPIAEREGDWSAMSGFQQTMQMLNEGIVPTAMLVANDQMALGAMRAITE
                     SGLRVGADISVVGYDDTEDSSCYIPPLTTIKQDFRLLGQTSVDRLLQLSQGQAVKGNQ
                     LLPVSLVKRKTTLAPNTQTASPRALADSLMQLARQVSRLESGQ*"
                     /label=KanR2
                     /ApEinfo_fwdcolor=#ff797d
                     /ApEinfo_revcolor=#ff102f
                     /ApEinfo_graphicformat=arrow_data {{0 1 2 0 0 -1} {} 0}
                     width 5 offset 0
     CDS             complement(560..1375)
                     /translation="MSHIQRETSCSRPRLNSNMDADLYGYKWARDNVGQSGATIYRLY
                     GKPDAPELFLKHGKGSVANDVTDEMVRLNWLTEFMPLPTIKHFIRTPDDAWLLTTAIP
                     GKTAFQVLEEYPDSGENIVDALAVFLRRLHSIPVCNCPFNSDRVFRLAQAQSRMNNGL
                     VDASDFDDERNGWPVEQVWKEMHKLLPFSPDSVVTHGDFSLDNLIFDEGKLIGCIDVG
                     RVGIADRYQDLAILWNCLGEFSPSLQKRLFQKYGIDNPDMNKLQFHLMLDEFF*"
                     /label=ORF frame 2(1)
                     /ApEinfo_label=ORF frame 2
                     /ApEinfo_fwdcolor=#e9d024
                     /ApEinfo_revcolor=#e9d024
                     /ApEinfo_graphicformat=arrow_data {{0 1 2 0 0 -1} {} 0}
                     width 5 offset 0
     source          complement(6494..6632)
                     /organism="pET-26b(+)"
                     /mol_type="other DNA"
                     /label=source:pET-26b(+)(1)
                     /ApEinfo_label=source:pET-26b(+)
                     /ApEinfo_fwdcolor=pink
                     /ApEinfo_revcolor=pink
                     /ApEinfo_graphicformat=arrow_data {{0 1 2 0 0 -1} {} 0}
                     width 5 offset 0
     misc_feature    5075..5488
                     /locus_tag="OlyA-E69A"
                     /label=OlyA-E69A
                     /ApEinfo_fwdcolor=cyan
                     /ApEinfo_revcolor=green
                     /ApEinfo_graphicformat=arrow_data {{0 1 2 0 0 -1} {} 0}
                     width 5 offset 0
     misc_feature    5495..6457
                     /locus_tag="linker-Halo7-linker"
                     /label=linker-Halo7-linker
                     /ApEinfo_fwdcolor=#00ff00
                     /ApEinfo_revcolor=green
                     /ApEinfo_graphicformat=arrow_data {{0 1 2 0 0 -1} {} 0}
                     width 5 offset 0
     misc_feature    6476..6493
                     /locus_tag="His6"
                     /label=His6
                     /ApEinfo_fwdcolor=#ffff00
                     /ApEinfo_revcolor=green
                     /ApEinfo_graphicformat=arrow_data {{0 1 2 0 0 -1} {} 0}
                     width 5 offset 0
ORIGIN
        1 tggcgaatgg gnnnnnnnnn nnnnnnnnnn nnnnnnnnnn nnnnnnnnnn nnnnnnnnnn
       61 nnnnnnnnnn nnnnnnnnnn nnnnnnnnnn nnnnnnnnnn nnnnnnnnnn nnnnnnnnnn
      121 nnnnnnnnnn nnnnncnnnn nnnnnnnnnn nnnnnnnnnn nnnnnnnnnn nnnnnnnnnn
      181 nnnnnnnnnn nnnnnnnnnn nnnnnnnnnn nnnnnnnnnn nnnnnnnann nnnnnnnnnn
      241 nnnnnnnnnn nnnnnnnnnn nnnnnnnnnn nnnnnnncct ttgacgttgg agtccacgtt
      301 ctttaatagt ggactcttgt tccaaactgg aacaacactc aaccctatct cggtctattc
      361 ttttgattta taagggattt tgccgatttc ggcctattgg ttaaaaaatg agctgattta
      421 acaaaaattt aacgcgaatt ttaacaaaat attaacgttt acaatttcag gtggcacttt
      481 tcggggaaat gtgcgcggaa cccctatttg tttatttttc taaatacatt caaatatgta
      541 tccgctcatg aattaattct tagaaaaact catcgagcat caaatgaaac tgcaatttat
      601 tcatatcagg attatcaata ccatattttt gaaaaagccg tttctgtaat gaaggagaaa
      661 actcaccgag gcagttccat aggatggcaa gatcctggta tcggtctgcg attccgactc
      721 gtccaacatc aatacaacct attaatttcc cctcgtcaaa aataaggtta tcaagtgaga
      781 aatcaccatg agtgacgact gaatccggtg agaatggcaa aagtttatgc atttctttcc
      841 agacttgttc aacaggccag ccattacgct cgtcatcaaa atcactcgca tcaaccaaac
      901 cgttattcat tcgtgattgc gcctgagcga gacgaaatac gcgatcgctg ttaaaaggac
      961 aattacaaac aggaatcgaa tgcaaccggc gcaggaacac tgccagcgca tcaacaatat
     1021 tttcacctga atcaggatat tcttctaata cctggaatgc tgttttcccg gggatcgcag
     1081 tggtgagtaa ccatgcatca tcaggagtac ggataaaatg cttgatggtc ggaagaggca
     1141 taaattccgt cagccagttt agtctgacca tctcatctgt aacatcattg gcaacgctac
     1201 ctttgccatg tttcagaaac aactctggcg catcgggctt cccatacaat cgatagattg
     1261 tcgcacctga ttgcccgaca ttatcgcgag cccatttata cccatataaa tcagcatcca
     1321 tgttggaatt taatcgcggc ctagagcaag acgtttcccg ttgaatatgg ctcataacac
     1381 cccttgtatt actgtttatg taagcagaca gttttattgt tcatgaccaa aatcccttaa
     1441 cgtgagtttt cgttccactg agcgtcagac cccgtagaaa agatcaaagg atcttcttga
     1501 gatccttttt ttctgcgcgt aatctgctgc ttgcaaacaa aaaaaccacc gctaccagcg
     1561 gtggtttgtt tgccggatca agagctacca actctttttc cgaaggtaac tggcttcagc
     1621 agagcgcaga taccaaatac tgtccttcta gtgtagccgt agttaggcca ccacttcaag
     1681 aactctgtag caccgcctac atacctcgct ctgctaatcc tgttaccagt ggctgctgcc
     1741 agtggcgata agtcgtgtct taccgggttg gactcaagac gatagttacc ggataaggcg
     1801 cagcggtcgg gctgaacggg gggttcgtgc acacagccca gcttggagcg aacgacctac
     1861 accgaactga gatacctaca gcgtgagcta tgagaaagcg ccacgcttcc cgaagggaga
     1921 aaggcggaca ggtatccggt aagcggcagg gtcggaacag gagagcgcac gagggagctt
     1981 ccagggggaa acgcctggta tctttatagt cctgtcgggt ttcgccacct ctgacttgag
     2041 cgtcgatttt tgtgatgctc gtcagggggg cggagcctat ggaaaaacgc cagcaacgcg
     2101 gcctttttac ggttcctggc cttttgctgg ccttttgctc acatgttctt tcctgcgtta
     2161 tcccctgatt ctgtggataa ccgtattacc gcctttgagt gagctgatac cgctcgccgc
     2221 agccgaacga ccgagcgcag cgagtcagtg agcgaggaag cggaagagcg cctgatgcgg
     2281 tattttctcc ttacgcatct gtgcggtatt tcacaccgca tatatggtgc actctcagta
     2341 caatctgctc tgatgccgca tagttaagcc agtatacact ccgctatcgc tacgtgactg
     2401 ggtcatggct gcgccccgac acccgccaac acccgctgac gcgccctgac gggcttgtct
     2461 gctcccggca tccgcttaca gacaagctgt gaccgtctcc gggagctgca tgtgtcagag
     2521 gttttcaccg tcatcaccga aacgcgcgag gcagctgcgg taaagctcat cagcgtggtc
     2581 gtgaagcgat tcacagatgt ctgcctgttc atccgcgtcc agctcgttga gtttctccag
     2641 aagcgttaat gtctggcttc tgataaagcg ggccatgtta agggcggttt tttcctgttt
     2701 ggtcactgat gcctccgtgt aagggggatt tctgttcatg ggggtaatga taccgatgaa
     2761 acgagagagg atgctcacga tacgggttac tgatgatgaa catgcccggt tactggaacg
     2821 ttgtgagggt aaacaactgg cggtatggat gcggcgggac cagagaaaaa tcactcaggg
     2881 tcaatgccag cgcttcgtta atacagatgt aggtgttcca cagggtagcc agcagcatcc
     2941 tgcgatgcag atccggaaca taatggtgca gggcgctgac ttccgcgttt ccagacttta
     3001 cgaaacacgg aaaccgaaga ccattcatgt tgttgctcag gtcgcagacg ttttgcagca
     3061 gcagtcgctt cacgttcgct cgcgtatcgg tgattcattc tgctaaccag taaggcaacc
     3121 ccgccagcct agccgggtcc tcaacgacag gagcacgatc atgcgcaccc gtggggccgc
     3181 catgccggcg ataatggcct gcttctcgcc gaaacgtttg gtggcgggac cagtgacgaa
     3241 ggcttgagcg agggcgtgca agattccgaa taccgcaagc gacaggccga tcatcgtcgc
     3301 gctccagcga aagcggtcct cgccgaaaat gacccagagc gctgccggca cctgtcctac
     3361 gagttgcatg ataaagaaga cagtcataag tgcggcgacg atagtcatgc cccgcgccca
     3421 ccggaaggag ctgactgggt tgaaggctct caagggcatc ggtcgagatc ccggtgccta
     3481 atgagtgagc taacttacat taattgcgtt gcgctcactg cccgctttcc agtcgggaaa
     3541 cctgtcgtgc cagctgcatt aatgaatcgg ccaacgcgcg gggagaggcg gtttgcgtat
     3601 tgggcgccag ggtggttttt cttttcacca gtgagacggg caacagctga ttgcccttca
     3661 ccgcctggcc ctgagagagt tgcagcaagc ggtccacgct ggtttgcccc agcaggcgaa
     3721 aatcctgttt gatggtggtt aacggcggga tataacatga gctgtcttcg gtatcgtcgt
     3781 atcccactac cgagatatcc gcaccaacgc gcagcccgga ctcggtaatg gcgcgcattg
     3841 cgcccagcgc catctgatcg ttggcaacca gcatcgcagt gggaacgatg ccctcattca
     3901 gcatttgcat ggtttgttga aaaccggaca tggcactcca gtcgccttcc cgttccgcta
     3961 tcggctgaat ttgattgcga gtgagatatt tatgccagcc agccagacgc agacgcgccg
     4021 agacagaact taatgggccc gctaacagcg cgatttgctg gtgacccaat gcgaccagat
     4081 gctccacgcc cagtcgcgta ccgtcttcat gggagaaaat aatactgttg atgggtgtct
     4141 ggtcagagac atcaagaaat aacgccggaa cattagtgca ggcagcttcc acagcaatgg
     4201 catcctggtc atccagcgga tagttaatga tcagcccact gacgcgttgc gcgagaagat
     4261 tgtgcaccgc cgctttacag gcttcgacgc cgcttcgttc taccatcgac accaccacgc
     4321 tggcacccag ttgatcggcg cgagatttaa tcgccgcgac aatttgcgac ggcgcgtgca
     4381 gggccagact ggaggtggca acgccaatca gcaacgactg tttgcccgcc agttgttgtg
     4441 ccacgcggtt gggaatgtaa ttcagctccg ccatcgccgc ttccactttt tcccgcgttt
     4501 tcgcagaaac gtggctggcc tggttcacca cgcgggaaac ggtctgataa gagacaccgg
     4561 catactctgc gacatcgtat aacgttactg gtttcacatt caccaccctg aattgactct
     4621 cttccgggcg ctatcatgcc ataccgcgaa aggttttgcg ccattcgatg gtgtccggga
     4681 tctcgacgct ctcccttatg cgactcctgc attaggaagc agcccagtag taggttgagg
     4741 ccgttgagca ccgccgccgc aaggaatggt gcatgcaagg agatggcgcc caacagtccc
     4801 ccggccacgg ggcctgccac catacccacg ccgaaacaag cgctcatgag cccgaagtgg
     4861 cgagcccgat cttccccatc ggtgatgtcg gcgatatagg cgccagcaac cgcacctgtg
     4921 gcgccggtga tgccggccac gatgcgtccg gcgtagagga tcgagatctc gatcccgcga
     4981 aattaatacg actcactata ggggaattgt gagcggataa caattcccct ctagaaataa
     5041 ttttgtttaa ctttaagaag gagatataca tatgATGGCG TACGCGCAGT GGGTTATCAT
     5101 CATCATCCAC AACGTTGGCA GCCAGGATGT TAAAATCAAA AACCTGAAAG CGAGCTGGGG
     5161 CAAACTGCAC GCGGATGGCG ATAAAGATGC GGAAGTTAGC GCGAGCAACT ACGAAGGCAA
     5221 AATCGTTAAA CCGGATGAAA AACTGCAGAT CAACGCGTGC GGCCGTAGCG ATGCGGCGGC
     5281 AGGCACCACC GGCACCTTCG ATCTGGTTGA TCCGGCGGAT GGTGATAAAC AGGTTCGTCA
     5341 CTTCTACTGG GATTGCCCGT GGGGCAGCAA AACCAACACC TGGACCGTTA GCGGTAGCAA
     5401 CACCAAATGG ATGATCGAAT ACAGCGGCCA GAACCTGGAT AGCGGTGCGC TGGGCACCAT
     5461 CACCGTTGAT ACCCTGAAAA AAGGCAACAA GCTTGGTGGC GGATCCGGGG GTTCAGGGGG
     5521 AGGCAGTGGG GGAAGCGGAG GTGGGTCTGG AGGCATGGCA GAAATCGGTA CTGGCTTTCC
     5581 ATTCGACCCC CATTATGTGG AAGTCCTGGG CGAGCGCATG CACTACGTCG ATGTTGGTCC
     5641 GCGCGATGGC ACCCCTGTGC TGTTCCTGCA CGGTAACCCG ACCTCCTCCT ACGTGTGGCG
     5701 CAACATCATC CCGCATGTTG CACCGACCCA TCGCTGCATT GCTCCAGACC TGATCGGTAT
     5761 GGGCAAATCC GACAAACCAG ACCTGGGTTA TTTCTTCGAC GACCACGTCC GCTTCATGGA
     5821 TGCCTTCATC GAAGCCCTGG GTCTGGAAGA GGTCGTCCTG GTCATTCACG ACTGGGGCTC
     5881 CGCTCTGGGT TTCCACTGGG CCAAGCGCAA TCCAGAGCGC GTCAAAGGTA TTGCATTTAT
     5941 GGAGTTCATC CGCCCTATCC CGACCTGGGA CGAATGGCCA GAATTTGCCC GCGAGACCTT
     6001 CCAGGCCTTC CGCACCACCG ACGTCGGCCG CAAGCTGATC ATCGATCAGA ACGTTTTTAT
     6061 CGAGGGTACG CTGCCGATGG GTGTCGTCCG CCCGCTGACT GAAGTCGAGA TGGACCATTA
     6121 CCGCGAGCCG TTCCTGAATC CTGTTGACCG CGAGCCACTG TGGCGCTTCC CAAACGAGCT
     6181 GCCAATCGCC GGTGAGCCAG CGAACATCGT CGCGCTGGTC GAAGAATACA TGGACTGGCT
     6241 GCACCAGTCC CCTGTCCCGA AGCTGCTGTT CTGGGGCACC CCAGGCGTTC TGATCCCACC
     6301 GGCCGAAGCC GCTCGCCTGG CCAAAAGCCT GCCTAACTGC AAGGCTGTGG ACATCGGCCC
     6361 GGGTCTGAAT CTGCTGCAAG AAGACAACCC GGACCTGATC GGCAGCGAGA TCGCGCGCTG
     6421 GCTGTCGACG CTCGAGATTT CCGGCTCTGG TGGCGGAGGT ACCTTCGAAC TCGAGCACCA
     6481 CCACCACCAC CACtgagatc cggctgctaa caaagcccga aaggaagctg agttggctgc
     6541 tgccaccgct gagcaataac tagcataacc ccttggggcc tctaaacggg tcttgagggg
     6601 ttttttgctg aaaggaggaa ctatatccgg at  
//
