# Supplementary material for: A nano-liquid hub integrating growth and immune-evasion signaling to promote cell survival
Source: bioRxiv preprint, doi:10.1101/2021.12.30.474523, version 5 (2026-03-18)
Supplement: Supplementary data S1 [file 474523_file08.zip › DataS1_DNAfiles/088_pEGFPC1-CIB1-SG-mEGFP-SG-far.gb]

LOCUS       pEGFPC1_CIB1_SG_        5298 bp ds-DNA     linear       31-MAY-2021
DEFINITION  .
ACCESSION   
VERSION     
SOURCE      .
  ORGANISM  .
COMMENT     
COMMENT     ApEinfo:methylated:1
FEATURES             Location/Qualifiers
     misc_feature    603..1115
                     /label=CIBN (NM_119618.3)
                     /ApEinfo_fwdcolor=#ffa2b7
                     /ApEinfo_revcolor=#ff87a6
                     /ApEinfo_graphicformat=arrow_data {{0 1 2 0 0 -1} {} 0}
                     width 5 offset 0
     misc_feature    1125..1139
                     /label=SG
                     /ApEinfo_fwdcolor=#aefcff
                     /ApEinfo_revcolor=#aefcff
                     /ApEinfo_graphicformat=arrow_data {{0 1 2 0 0 -1} {} 0}
                     width 5 offset 0
     misc_feature    879..880
                     /label=K93A (putative nuclear localization signal)
                     /ApEinfo_fwdcolor=#839dff
                     /ApEinfo_revcolor=#839dff
                     /ApEinfo_graphicformat=arrow_data {{0 1 2 0 0 -1} {} 0}
                     width 5 offset 0
     misc_feature    1140..1856
                     /label=mEGFP
                     /ApEinfo_fwdcolor=#acf999
                     /ApEinfo_revcolor=#acf999
                     /ApEinfo_graphicformat=arrow_data {{0 1 2 0 0 -1} {} 0}
                     width 5 offset 0
     misc_feature    1926..1967
                     /label=MCS
                     /ApEinfo_fwdcolor=#ffff66
                     /ApEinfo_revcolor=#ffff66
                     /ApEinfo_graphicformat=arrow_data {{0 1 2 0 0 -1} {} 0}
                     width 5 offset 0
     misc_feature    591..598
                     /label=MCS(1)
                     /ApEinfo_label=MCS
                     /ApEinfo_fwdcolor=#ffff66
                     /ApEinfo_revcolor=#ffff66
                     /ApEinfo_graphicformat=arrow_data {{0 1 2 0 0 -1} {} 0}
                     width 5 offset 0
     misc_feature    2214..2669
                     /label=f1 single-strand DNA origin
                     /ApEinfo_fwdcolor=cyan
                     /ApEinfo_revcolor=green
                     /ApEinfo_graphicformat=arrow_data {{0 1 2 0 0 -1} {} 0}
                     width 5 offset 0
     misc_feature    3194..3988
                     /label=Kanamycin/neomycin resistance gene
                     /ApEinfo_fwdcolor=#fc6665
                     /ApEinfo_revcolor=green
                     /ApEinfo_graphicformat=arrow_data {{0 1 2 0 0 -1} {} 0}
                     width 5 offset 0
     misc_feature    882..883
                     /label=R94A (putative nuclear localization signal)
                     /ApEinfo_fwdcolor=#839dff
                     /ApEinfo_revcolor=#839dff
                     /ApEinfo_graphicformat=arrow_data {{0 1 2 0 0 -1} {} 0}
                     width 5 offset 0
     misc_feature    2117..2151
                     /label=SV40 early mRNA polyadenylation signal
                     /ApEinfo_fwdcolor=#fc8008
                     /ApEinfo_revcolor=green
                     /ApEinfo_graphicformat=arrow_data {{0 1 2 0 0 -1} {} 0}
                     width 5 offset 0
     misc_feature    4224..4242
                     /label=HSV thymidine kinase polyadenylation signal
                     /ApEinfo_fwdcolor=cyan
                     /ApEinfo_revcolor=green
                     /ApEinfo_graphicformat=arrow_data {{0 1 2 0 0 -1} {} 0}
                     width 5 offset 0
     misc_feature    1..588
                     /label=CMV immediate early promoter
                     /ApEinfo_fwdcolor=#0f7ffe
                     /ApEinfo_revcolor=green
                     /ApEinfo_graphicformat=arrow_data {{0 1 2 0 0 -1} {} 0}
                     width 5 offset 0
     misc_feature    2731..2759
                     /label=Bacterial promoterfor expression of KanR gene
                     /ApEinfo_fwdcolor=#6666fe
                     /ApEinfo_revcolor=green
                     /ApEinfo_graphicformat=arrow_data {{0 1 2 0 0 -1} {} 0}
                     width 5 offset 0
     misc_feature    1881..1922
                     /label=non-raft trageting motif from KRas
                     /ApEinfo_fwdcolor=#ffa3b6
                     /ApEinfo_revcolor=#ffa3b6
                     /ApEinfo_graphicformat=arrow_data {{0 1 2 0 0 -1} {} 0}
                     width 5 offset 0
     misc_feature    4573..5215
                     /label=pUC plasmid replication origin
                     /ApEinfo_fwdcolor=cyan
                     /ApEinfo_revcolor=green
                     /ApEinfo_graphicformat=arrow_data {{0 1 2 0 0 -1} {} 0}
                     width 5 offset 0
     misc_feature    918..919
                     /label=K106A (putative nuclear localization signal)
                     /ApEinfo_fwdcolor=#839dff
                     /ApEinfo_revcolor=#839dff
                     /ApEinfo_graphicformat=arrow_data {{0 1 2 0 0 -1} {} 0}
                     width 5 offset 0
     misc_feature    3010..3145
                     /label=SV40 origin of replication
                     /ApEinfo_fwdcolor=#cc66fe
                     /ApEinfo_revcolor=green
                     /ApEinfo_graphicformat=arrow_data {{0 1 2 0 0 -1} {} 0}
                     width 5 offset 0
     misc_feature    921..922
                     /label=K107A (putative nuclear localization signal)
                     /ApEinfo_fwdcolor=#839dff
                     /ApEinfo_revcolor=#839dff
                     /ApEinfo_graphicformat=arrow_data {{0 1 2 0 0 -1} {} 0}
                     width 5 offset 0
     misc_feature    2843..3072
                     /label=SV40 early promoter
                     /ApEinfo_fwdcolor=#7ffe07
                     /ApEinfo_revcolor=green
                     /ApEinfo_graphicformat=arrow_data {{0 1 2 0 0 -1} {} 0}
                     width 5 offset 0
     misc_feature    1857..1874
                     /label=SG(1)
                     /ApEinfo_label=SG
                     /ApEinfo_fwdcolor=#aefcff
                     /ApEinfo_revcolor=#aefcff
                     /ApEinfo_graphicformat=arrow_data {{0 1 2 0 0 -1} {} 0}
                     width 5 offset 0
     misc_feature    1758..1760
                     /label=A206K monomeric mutation
                     /ApEinfo_fwdcolor=#9ab1ff
                     /ApEinfo_revcolor=#9ab1ff
                     /ApEinfo_graphicformat=arrow_data {{0 1 2 0 0 -1} {} 0}
                     width 5 offset 0
ORIGIN
        1 TAGTTATTAA TAGTAATCAA TTACGGGGTC ATTAGTTCAT AGCCCATATA TGGAGTTCCG
       61 CGTTACATAA CTTACGGTAA ATGGCCCGCC TGGCTGACCG CCCAACGACC CCCGCCCATT
      121 GACGTCAATA ATGACGTATG TTCCCATAGT AACGCCAATA GGGACTTTCC ATTGACGTCA
      181 ATGGGTGGAG TATTTACGGT AAACTGCCCA CTTGGCAGTA CATCAAGTGT ATCATATGCC
      241 AAGTACGCCC CCTATTGACG TCAATGACGG TAAATGGCCC GCCTGGCATT ATGCCCAGTA
      301 CATGACCTTA TGGGACTTTC CTACTTGGCA GTACATCTAC GTATTAGTCA TCGCTATTAC
      361 CATGGTGATG CGGTTTTGGC AGTACATCAA TGGGCGTGGA TAGCGGTTTG ACTCACGGGG
      421 ATTTCCAAGT CTCCACCCCA TTGACGTCAA TGGGAGTTTG TTTTGGCACC AAAATCAACG
      481 GGACTTTCCA AAATGTCGTA ACAACTCCGC CCCATTGACG CAAATGGGCG GTAGGCGTGT
      541 ACGGTGGGAG GTCTATATAA GCAGAGCTGG TTTAGTGAAC CGTCAGATCC GCTAGCGCCA
      601 CCATGAATGG AGCTATAGGA GGTGACCTTT TGCTCAATTT TCCTGACATG TCGGTCCTAG
      661 AGCGCCAAAG GGCTCACCTC AAGTACCTCA ATCCCACCTT TGATTCTCCT CTCGCCGGCT
      721 TCTTTGCCGA TTCTTCAATG ATTACCGGCG GCGAGATGGA CAGCTATCTT TCGACTGCCG
      781 GTTTGAATCT TCCGATGATG TACGGTGAGA CGACGGTGGA AGGTGATTCA AGACTCTCAA
      841 TTTCGCCGGA AACGACGCTT GGGACTGGAA ATTTCAAGGC AGCGAAGTTT GATACAGAGA
      901 CTAAGGATTG TAATGAGGCG GCGAAGAAGA TGACGATGAA CAGAGATGAC CTAGTAGAAG
      961 AAGGAGAAGA AGAGAAGTCG AAAATAACAG AGCAAAACAA TGGGAGCACA AAAAGCATCA
     1021 AGAAGATGAA ACACAAAGCC AAGAAAGAAG AGAACAATTT CTCTAATGAT TCATCTAAAG
     1081 TGACGAAGGA ATTGGAGAAA ACGGATTATA TTCATGTACC GGTCAGCGGA GGAGGAGGAA
     1141 TGGTGAGCAA GGGCGAGGAG CTGTTCACCG GGGTGGTGCC CATCCTGGTC GAGCTGGACG
     1201 GCGACGTAAA CGGCCACAAG TTCAGCGTGT CCGGCGAGGG CGAGGGCGAT GCCACCTACG
     1261 GCAAGCTGAC CCTGAAGTTC ATCTGCACCA CCGGCAAGCT GCCCGTGCCC TGGCCCACCC
     1321 TCGTGACCAC CCTGACCTAC GGCGTGCAGT GCTTCAGCCG CTACCCCGAC CACATGAAGC
     1381 AGCACGACTT CTTCAAGTCC GCCATGCCCG AAGGCTACGT CCAGGAGCGC ACCATCTTCT
     1441 TCAAGGACGA CGGCAACTAC AAGACCCGCG CCGAGGTGAA GTTCGAGGGC GACACCCTGG
     1501 TGAACCGCAT CGAGCTGAAG GGCATCGACT TCAAGGAGGA CGGCAACATC CTGGGGCACA
     1561 AGCTGGAGTA CAACTACAAC AGCCACAACG TCTATATCAT GGCCGACAAG CAGAAGAACG
     1621 GCATCAAGGT GAACTTCAAG ATCCGCCACA ACATCGAGGA CGGCAGCGTG CAGCTCGCCG
     1681 ACCACTACCA GCAGAACACC CCCATCGGCG ACGGCCCCGT GCTGCTGCCC GACAACCACT
     1741 ACCTGAGCAC CCAGTCCAAG CTGAGCAAAG ACCCCAACGA GAAGCGCGAT CACATGGTCC
     1801 TGCTGGAGTT CGTGACCGCC GCCGGGATCA CTCTCGGCAT GGACGAGCTG TACAAGTCTG
     1861 GCGGCGGTGG TTCTACTAGT AAGAAGAAGA AGAAGAAGAG CAAGACCAAG TGCGTGATCA
     1921 TGTAAGAATT CTGCAGTCGA CGGTACCGCG GGCCCGGGAT CCACCGGATC TAGATAACTG
     1981 ATCATAATCA GCCATACCAC ATTTGTAGAG GTTTTACTTG CTTTAAAAAA CCTCCCACAC
     2041 CTCCCCCTGA ACCTGAAACA TAAAATGAAT GCAATTGTTG TTGTTAACTT GTTTATTGCA
     2101 GCTTATAATG GTTACAAATA AAGCAATAGC ATCACAAATT TCACAAATAA AGCATTTTTT
     2161 TCACTGCATT CTAGTTGTGG TTTGTCCAAA CTCATCAATG TATCTTAAGG CGTAAATTGT
     2221 AAGCGTTAAT ATTTTGTTAA AATTCGCGTT AAATTTTTGT TAAATCAGCT CATTTTTTAA
     2281 CCAATAGGCC GAAATCGGCA AAATCCCTTA TAAATCAAAA GAATAGACCG AGATAGGGTT
     2341 GAGTGTTGTT CCAGTTTGGA ACAAGAGTCC ACTATTAAAG AACGTGGACT CCAACGTCAA
     2401 AGGNNNNNNN NNNNNNNNNN NNNNNNNNNN NNNNNNNNNN NNNNNNNNNN NNTNNNNNNN
     2461 NNNNNNNNNN NNNNNNNNNN NNNNNNNNNN NNNNNNNNNN NNNNNNNNNN NNNNNNNNNN
     2521 NNNNNNNNNN NNNNNNNNNN NNNNGNNNNN NNNNNNNNNN NNNNNNNNNN NNNNNNNNNN
     2581 NNNNNNNNNN NNNNNNNNNN NNNNNNNNNN NNNNNNNNNN NNNNNNNNNN NNNNNNNNNN
     2641 NNNNNNNNNN NNNNNNNNNN NNNNNNNNNC AGGTGGCACT TTTCGGGGAA ATGTGCGCGG
     2701 AACCCCTATT TGTTTATTTT TCTAAATACA TTCAAATATG TATCCGCTCA TGAGACAATA
     2761 ACCCTGATAA ATGCTTCAAT AATATTGAAA AAGGAAGAGT CCTGAGGCGG AAAGAACCAG
     2821 CTGTGGAATG TGTGTCAGTT AGGGTGTGGA AAGTCCCCAG GCTCCCCAGC AGGCAGAAGT
     2881 ATGCAAAGCA TGCATCTCAA TTAGTCAGCA ACCAGGTGTG GAAAGTCCCC AGGCTCCCCA
     2941 GCAGGCAGAA GTATGCAAAG CATGCATCTC AATTAGTCAG CAACCATAGT CCCGCCCCTA
     3001 ACTCCGCCCA TCCCGCCCCT AACTCCGCCC AGTTCCGCCC ATTCTCCGCC CCATGGCTGA
     3061 CTAATTTTTT TTATTTATGC AGAGGCCGAG GCCGCCTCGG CCTCTGAGCT ATTCCAGAAG
     3121 TAGTGAGGAG GCTTTTTTGG AGGCCTAGGC TTTTGCAAAG ATCGATCAAG AGACAGGATG
     3181 AGGATCGTTT CGCATGATTG AACAAGATGG ATTGCACGCA GGTTCTCCGG CCGCTTGGGT
     3241 GGAGAGGCTA TTCGGCTATG ACTGGGCACA ACAGACAATC GGCTGCTCTG ATGCCGCCGT
     3301 GTTCCGGCTG TCAGCGCAGG GGCGCCCGGT TCTTTTTGTC AAGACCGACC TGTCCGGTGC
     3361 CCTGAATGAA CTGCAAGACG AGGCAGCGCG GCTATCGTGG CTGGCCACGA CGGGCGTTCC
     3421 TTGCGCAGCT GTGCTCGACG TTGTCACTGA AGCGGGAAGG GACTGGCTGC TATTGGGCGA
     3481 AGTGCCGGGG CAGGATCTCC TGTCATCTCA CCTTGCTCCT GCCGAGAAAG TATCCATCAT
     3541 GGCTGATGCA ATGCGGCGGC TGCATACGCT TGATCCGGCT ACCTGCCCAT TCGACCACCA
     3601 AGCGAAACAT CGCATCGAGC GAGCACGTAC TCGGATGGAA GCCGGTCTTG TCGATCAGGA
     3661 TGATCTGGAC GAAGAGCATC AGGGGCTCGC GCCAGCCGAA CTGTTCGCCA GGCTCAAGGC
     3721 GAGCATGCCC GACGGCGAGG ATCTCGTCGT GACCCATGGC GATGCCTGCT TGCCGAATAT
     3781 CATGGTGGAA AATGGCCGCT TTTCTGGATT CATCGACTGT GGCCGGCTGG GTGTGGCGGA
     3841 CCGCTATCAG GACATAGCGT TGGCTACCCG TGATATTGCT GAAGAGCTTG GCGGCGAATG
     3901 GGCTGACCGC TTCCTCGTGC TTTACGGTAT CGCCGCTCCC GATTCGCAGC GCATCGCCTT
     3961 CTATCGCCTT CTTGACGAGT TCTTCTGAGC GGGACTCTGG GGTTCGAAAT GACCGACCAA
     4021 GCGACGCCCA ACCTGCCATC ACGAGATTTC GATTCCACCG CCGCCTTCTA TGAAAGGTTG
     4081 GGCTTCGGAA TCGTTTTCCG GGACGCCGGC TGGATGATCC TCCAGCGCGG GGATCTCATG
     4141 CTGGAGTTCT TCGCCCACCC TAGGGGGAGG CTAACTGAAA CACGGAAGGA GACAATACCG
     4201 GAAGGAACCC GCGCTATGAC GGCAATAAAA AGACAGAATA AAACGCACGG TGTTGGGTCG
     4261 TTTGTTCATA AACGCGGGGT TCGGTCCCAG GGCTGGCACT CTGTCGATAC CCCACCGAGA
     4321 CCCCATTGGG GCCAATACGC CCGCGTTTCT TCCTTTTCCC CACCCCACCC CCCAAGTTCG
     4381 GGTGAAGGCC CAGGGCTCGC AGCCAACGTC GGGGCGGCAG GCCCTGCCAT AGCCTCAGGT
     4441 TACTCATATA TACTTTAGAT TGATTTAAAA CTTCATTTTT AATTTAAAAG GATCTAGGTG
     4501 AAGATCCTTT TTGATAATCT CATGACCAAA ATCCCTTAAC GTGAGTTTTC GTTCCACTGA
     4561 GCGTCAGACC CCGTAGAAAA GATCAAAGGA TCTTCTTGAG ATCCTTTTTT TCTGCGCGTA
     4621 ATCTGCTGCT TGCAAACAAA AAAACCACCG CTACCAGCGG TGGTTTGTTT GCCGGATCAA
     4681 GAGCTACCAA CTCTTTTTCC GAAGGTAACT GGCTTCAGCA GAGCGCAGAT ACCAAATACT
     4741 GTCCTTCTAG TGTAGCCGTA GTTAGGCCAC CACTTCAAGA ACTCTGTAGC ACCGCCTACA
     4801 TACCTCGCTC TGCTAATCCT GTTACCAGTG GCTGCTGCCA GTGGCGATAA GTCGTGTCTT
     4861 ACCGGGTTGG ACTCAAGACG ATAGTTACCG GATAAGGCGC AGCGGTCGGG CTGAACGGGG
     4921 GGTTCGTGCA CACAGCCCAG CTTGGAGCGA ACGACCTACA CCGAACTGAG ATACCTACAG
     4981 CGTGAGCTAT GAGAAAGCGC CACGCTTCCC GAAGGGAGAA AGGCGGACAG GTATCCGGTA
     5041 AGCGGCAGGG TCGGAACAGG AGAGCGCACG AGGGAGCTTC CAGGGGGAAA CGCCTGGTAT
     5101 CTTTATAGTC CTGTCGGGTT TCGCCACCTC TGACTTGAGC GTCGATTTTT GTGATGCTCG
     5161 TCAGGGGGGC GGAGCCTATG GAAAAACGCC AGCAACGCGG CCTTTTTACG GTTCCTGGCC
     5221 TTTTGCTGGC CTTTTGCTCA CATGTTCTTT CCTGCGTTAT CCCCTGATTC TGTGGATAAC
     5281 CGTATTACCG CCATGCAT    
//
