# Supplementary material for: A nano-liquid hub integrating growth and immune-evasion signaling to promote cell survival
Source: bioRxiv preprint, doi:10.1101/2021.12.30.474523, version 5 (2026-03-18)
Supplement: Supplementary data S1 [file 474523_file08.zip › DataS1_DNAfiles/089_pPBpuro-mScarletI-SG-CRY2-5ptaseOCRL.gb]

LOCUS       pPBpuro2                9787 bp ds-DNA     linear       10-JUN-2021
DEFINITION  .
ACCESSION   
VERSION     
SOURCE      .
  ORGANISM  .
COMMENT     
COMMENT     ApEinfo:methylated:1
FEATURES             Location/Qualifiers
     misc_feature    3..459
                     /label=f1 origin
                     /ApEinfo_fwdcolor=#befff4
                     /ApEinfo_revcolor=#befff4
                     /ApEinfo_graphicformat=arrow_data {{0 1 2 0 0 -1} {} 0}
                     width 5 offset 0
     misc_feature    3552..5045
                     /label=CRY2 (NM_100320.4), PHR domain
                     /ApEinfo_fwdcolor=#ffa2b7
                     /ApEinfo_revcolor=#ff87a6
                     /ApEinfo_graphicformat=arrow_data {{0 1 2 0 0 -1} {} 0}
                     width 5 offset 0
     misc_feature    6711..7310
                     /label=puromycin-N-acetyl-transferase
                     /ApEinfo_fwdcolor=#6666fe
                     /ApEinfo_revcolor=#6666fe
                     /ApEinfo_graphicformat=arrow_data {{0 1 2 0 0 -1} {} 0}
                     width 5 offset 0
     misc_feature    3504..3518
                     /label=SG
                     /ApEinfo_fwdcolor=#aefcff
                     /ApEinfo_revcolor=#aefcff
                     /ApEinfo_graphicformat=arrow_data {{0 1 2 0 0 -1} {} 0}
                     width 5 offset 0
     misc_feature    694..1007
                     /label=PiggyBac 5' terminal repeat (complement)
                     /ApEinfo_fwdcolor=#fdb0f5
                     /ApEinfo_revcolor=#fdb0f5
                     /ApEinfo_graphicformat=arrow_data {{0 1 2 0 0 -1} {} 0}
                     width 5 offset 0
     misc_signal     6009..6014
                     /label=MCS
                     /ApEinfo_fwdcolor=pink
                     /ApEinfo_revcolor=pink
                     /ApEinfo_graphicformat=arrow_data {{0 1 2 0 0 -1} {} 0}
                     width 5 offset 0
     misc_feature    2808..3503
                     /label=mScarletI
                     /ApEinfo_fwdcolor=#a1ffa1
                     /ApEinfo_revcolor=#a1ffa1
                     /ApEinfo_graphicformat=arrow_data {{0 1 2 0 0 -1} {} 0}
                     width 5 offset 0
     misc_feature    1194..1419
                     /label=CMV IE (enhancer)
                     /ApEinfo_fwdcolor=#abffa7
                     /ApEinfo_revcolor=#abffa7
                     /ApEinfo_graphicformat=arrow_data {{0 1 2 0 0 -1} {} 0}
                     width 5 offset 0
     misc_feature    3027..3029
                     /label=T74I
                     /ApEinfo_fwdcolor=#839dff
                     /ApEinfo_revcolor=#839dff
                     /ApEinfo_graphicformat=arrow_data {{0 1 2 0 0 -1} {} 0}
                     width 5 offset 0
     misc_feature    1420..1718
                     /label=chicken beta actin promoter
                     /ApEinfo_fwdcolor=#c39df8
                     /ApEinfo_revcolor=#c39df8
                     /ApEinfo_graphicformat=arrow_data {{0 1 2 0 0 -1} {} 0}
                     width 5 offset 0
     misc_feature    5088..6005
                     /label=human OCRL (NM_000276.4), phoaphatase domain
                     /ApEinfo_fwdcolor=#ffa2b7
                     /ApEinfo_revcolor=#ff87a6
                     /ApEinfo_graphicformat=arrow_data {{0 1 2 0 0 -1} {} 0}
                     width 5 offset 0
     misc_feature    1719..2776
                     /label=CAG promoter with artificial intron
                     /ApEinfo_fwdcolor=#a3f8fa
                     /ApEinfo_revcolor=#a3f8fa
                     /ApEinfo_graphicformat=arrow_data {{0 1 2 0 0 -1} {} 0}
                     width 5 offset 0
     misc_feature    2799..2803
                     /label=MCS(1)
                     /ApEinfo_label=MCS
                     /ApEinfo_fwdcolor=#ffff66
                     /ApEinfo_revcolor=#ffff66
                     /ApEinfo_graphicformat=arrow_data {{0 1 2 0 0 -1} {} 0}
                     width 5 offset 0
     misc_feature    6100..6709
                     /label=IRES sequence from ECMV
                     /ApEinfo_fwdcolor=#fac27a
                     /ApEinfo_revcolor=#fac27a
                     /ApEinfo_graphicformat=arrow_data {{0 1 2 0 0 -1} {} 0}
                     width 5 offset 0
     misc_feature    7343..7567
                     /label=polyA_signal_sequence
                     /ApEinfo_fwdcolor=#abffa7
                     /ApEinfo_revcolor=#abffa7
                     /ApEinfo_graphicformat=arrow_data {{0 1 2 0 0 -1} {} 0}
                     width 5 offset 0
     misc_feature    8058..8498
                     /label=Col E1 origin
                     /ApEinfo_fwdcolor=#befff4
                     /ApEinfo_revcolor=#befff4
                     /ApEinfo_graphicformat=arrow_data {{0 1 2 0 0 -1} {} 0}
                     width 5 offset 0
     misc_feature    8799..9659
                     /label=Ampicillin resistance gene
                     /ApEinfo_fwdcolor=#898cf6
                     /ApEinfo_revcolor=#898cf6
                     /ApEinfo_graphicformat=arrow_data {{0 1 2 0 0 -1} {} 0}
                     width 5 offset 0
     misc_feature    6078..6088
                     /label=Multiple termination signal
                     /ApEinfo_fwdcolor=#ac0000
                     /ApEinfo_revcolor=#ac0000
                     /ApEinfo_graphicformat=arrow_data {{0 1 2 0 0 -1} {} 0}
                     width 5 offset 0
     misc_feature    2784..2798
                     /label=MCS(2)
                     /ApEinfo_label=MCS
                     /ApEinfo_fwdcolor=#fefe0a
                     /ApEinfo_revcolor=#fefe0a
                     /ApEinfo_graphicformat=arrow_data {{0 1 2 0 0 -1} {} 0}
                     width 5 offset 0
     misc_feature    6015..6077
                     /label=MCS(3)
                     /ApEinfo_label=MCS
                     /ApEinfo_fwdcolor=#fefe0a
                     /ApEinfo_revcolor=#fefe0a
                     /ApEinfo_graphicformat=arrow_data {{0 1 2 0 0 -1} {} 0}
                     width 5 offset 0
ORIGIN
        1 CTAAATTGTA AGCGTTAATA TTTTGTTAAA ATTCGCGTTA AATTTTTGTT AAATCAGCTC
       61 ATTTTTTAAC CAATAGGCCG AAATCGGCAA AATCCCTTAT AAATCAAAAG AATAGACCGA
      121 GATAGGGTTG AGTGTTGTTC CAGTTTGGAA CAAGAGTCCA CTATTAAAGA ACGTGGACTC
      181 CAACGTCAAA GGNNNNNNNN NNNNNNNNNN NNNNNNNNNN NNNNNNNNNN NNNNNNNNNN
      241 NTNNNNNNNN NNNNNNNNNN NNNNNNNNNN NNNNNNNNNN NNNNNNNNNN NNNNNNNNNN
      301 NNNNNNNNNN NNNNNNNNNN NNNNNNNNNN NNNGNNNNNN NNNNNNNNNN NNNNNNNNNN
      361 NNNNNNNNNN NNNNNNNNNN NNNNNNNNNN NNNNNNNNNN NNNNNNNNNN NNNNNNNNNN
      421 NNNNNNNNNN NNNNNNNNNN NNNNNNNNNN NNNNNNNNCC CATTCGCCAT TCAGGCTGCG
      481 CAACTGTTGG GAAGGGCGAT CGGTGCGGGC CTCTTCGCTA TTACGCCAGC TGGCGAAAGG
      541 GGGATGTGCT GCAAGGCGAT TAAGTTGGGT AACGCCAGGG TTTTCCCAGT CACGACGTTG
      601 TAAAACGACG GCCAGTGAGC GCGCGTAATA CGACTCACTA TAGGGCGAAT TGGGGCGCGA
      661 CGGGTACGAT CAGTACGAGC GCGCCATTCT AGATTAACCC TAGAAAGATA GTCTGCGTAA
      721 AATTGACGCA TGCATTCTTG AAATATTGCT CTCTCTTTCT AAATAGCGCG AATCCGTCGC
      781 TGTGCATTTA GGACATCTCA GTCGCCGCTT GGAGCTCCCG TGAGGCGTGC TTGTCAATGC
      841 GGTAAGTGTC ACTGATTTTG AACTATAACG ACCGCGTGAG TCAAAATGAC GCATGATTAT
      901 CTTTTACGTG ACTTTTAAGA TTTAACTCAT ACGATAATTA TATTGTTATT TCATGTTCTA
      961 CTTACGTGAT AACTTATTAT ATATATATTT TCTTGTTATA GATATCAACT AGAATGCTAG
     1021 CATGGGCCCA TCTCGACATT GATTATTGAC TAGCGCAAGT CTTGCCGTTG CTCTAGTTAT
     1081 TAATAGTAAT CAATTACGGG GTCATTAGTT CATAGCCCAT ATATGGAGTT CCGCGTTACA
     1141 TAACTTACGG TAAATGGCCC GCCTGGCTGA CCGCCCAACG ACCCCCGCCC ATTGACGTCA
     1201 ATAATGACGT ATGTTCCCAT AGTAACGCCA ATAGGGACTT TCCATTGACG TCAATGGGTG
     1261 GAGTATTTAC GGTAAACTGC CCACTTGGCA GTACATCAAG TGTATCATAT GCCAAGTACG
     1321 CCCCCTATTG ACGTCAATGA CGGTAAATGG CCCGCCTGGC ATTATGCCCA GTACATGACC
     1381 TTATGGGACT TTCCTACTTG GCAGTACATC TACGTATTAG TCATCGCTAT TACCATGGTC
     1441 GAGGTGAGCC CCACGTTCTG CTTCACTCTC CCCATCTCCC CCCCCTCCCC ACCCCCAATT
     1501 TTGTATTTAT TTATTTTTTA ATTATTTTGT GCAGCGATGG GGGCGGGGGG GGGGGGGGGG
     1561 CGCGCGCCAG GCGGGGCGGG GCGGGGCGAG GGGCGGGGCG GGGCGAGGCG GAGAGGTGCG
     1621 GCGGCAGCCA ATCAGAGCGG CGCGCTCCGA AAGTTTCCTT TTATGGCGAG GCGGCGGCGG
     1681 CGGCGGCCCT ATAAAAAGCG AAGCGCGCGG CGGGCGGGAG TCGCTGCGTT GCCTTCGCCC
     1741 CGTGCCCCGC TCCGCGCCGC CTCGCGCCGC CCGCCCCGGC TCTGACTGAC CGCGTTACTC
     1801 CCACAGGTGA GCGGGCGGGA CGGCCCTTCT CCTCCGGGCT GTAATTAGCG CTTGGTTTAA
     1861 TGACGGCTCG TTTCTTTTCT GTGGCTGCGT GAAAGCCTTA AAGGGCTCCG GGAGGGCCCT
     1921 TTGTGCGGGG GGGAGCGGCT CGGGGGGTGC GTGCGTGTGT GTGTGCGTGG GGAGCGCCGC
     1981 GTGCGGCCCG CGCTGCCCGG CGGCTGTGAG CGCTGCGGGC GCGGCGCGGG GCTTTGTGCG
     2041 CTCCGCGTGT GCGCGAGGGG AGCGCGGCCG GGGGCGGTGC CCCGCGGTGC GGGGGGGCTG
     2101 CGAGGGGAAC AAAGGCTGCG TGCGGGGTGT GTGCGTGGGG GGGTGAGCAG GGGGTGTGGG
     2161 CGCGGCGGTC GGGCTGTAAC CCCCCCCTGC ACCCCCCTCC CCGAGTTGCT GAGCACGGCC
     2221 CGGCTTCGGG TGCGGGGCTC CGTGCGGGGC GTGGCGCGGG GCTCGCCGTG CCGGGCGGGG
     2281 GGTGGCGGCA GGTGGGGGTG CCGGGCGGGG CGGGGCCGCC TCGGGCCGGG GAGGGCTCGG
     2341 GGGAGGGGCG CGGCGGCCCC GGAGCGCCGG CGGCTGTCGA GGCGCGGCGA GCCGCAGCCA
     2401 TTGCCTTTTA TGGTAATCGT GCGAGAGGGC GCAGGGACTT CCTTTGTCCC AAATCTGTGC
     2461 GGAGCCGAAA TCTGGGAGGC GCCGCCGCAC CCCCTCTAGC GGGCGCGGGG CGAAGCGGTG
     2521 CGGCGCCGGC AGGAAGGAAA TGGGCGGGGA GGGCCTTCGT GCGTCGCCGC GCCGCCGTCC
     2581 CCTTCTCCCT CTCCAGCCTC GGGGCTGTCC GCGGGGGGAC GGCTGCCTTC GGGGGGGACG
     2641 GGGCAGGGCG GGGTTCGGCT TCTGGCGTGT GACCGGCGGC TCTAGAGCCT CTGCTAACCA
     2701 TGTTCATGCC TTCTTCTTTT TCCTACAGCT CCTGGGCAAC GTGCTGGTTA TTGTGCTGTC
     2761 TCATCATTTT GGCAAAGAAT TGGCCCGGGA GGCGCGCCGC TAGCAGCATG GTGAGCAAGG
     2821 GCGAGGCCGT GATCAAGGAG TTCATGAGGT TCAAGGTGCA CATGGAGGGC AGCATGAACG
     2881 GGCACGAGTT CGAGATCGAG GGGGAGGGGG AGGGGCGGCC CTACGAGGGC ACACAGACCG
     2941 CCAAGCTGAA GGTGACAAAG GGCGGCCCCC TGCCCTTCAG CTGGGATATC CTGAGCCCCC
     3001 AGTTCATGTA CGGCTCCAGG GCCTTCATCA AGCACCCCGC CGACATCCCC GATTACTACA
     3061 AGCAGAGCTT CCCCGAGGGC TTCAAGTGGG AGAGGGTCAT GAACTTCGAG GACGGCGGCG
     3121 CCGTGACAGT GACCCAGGAC ACCAGCCTGG AGGACGGGAC ACTGATCTAC AAGGTGAAGC
     3181 TGAGGGGGAC AAACTTCCCC CCCGATGGCC CCGTGATGCA GAAGAAGACA ATGGGCTGGG
     3241 AGGCCAGCAC AGAGCGGCTG TACCCCGAGG ATGGAGTGTT GAAGGGCGAT ATTAAGATGG
     3301 CCCTGAGACT GAAGGATGGA GGAAGATACC TGGCCGATTT TAAGACAACA TACAAGGCTA
     3361 AGAAGCCTGT GCAGATGCCA GGAGCCTACA ACGTGGATAG AAAGCTGGAT ATTACATCTC
     3421 ATAACGAGGA TTACACAGTG GTGGAGCAGT ACGAGAGAAG CGAGGGCAGA CATAGCACAG
     3481 GCGGAATGGA TGAGCTGTAC AAGTCTGGCG GCGGTGGTGC GGCCGCGGGA GCAGGAGGAG
     3541 CAGCTCGAGC TATGAAGATG GACAAAAAGA CTATAGTTTG GTTTAGAAGA GACCTAAGGA
     3601 TTGAGGATAA TCCTGCATTA GCAGCAGCTG CTCACGAAGG ATCTGTTTTT CCTGTCTTCA
     3661 TTTGGTGTCC TGAAGAAGAA GGACAGTTTT ATCCTGGAAG AGCTTCAAGA TGGTGGATGA
     3721 AACAATCACT TGCTCACTTA TCTCAATCCT TGAAGGCTCT TGGATCTGAC CTCACTTTAA
     3781 TCAAAACCCA CAACACGATT TCAGCGATCT TGGATTGTAT CCGCGTTACC GGTGCTACAA
     3841 AAGTCGTCTT TAACCACCTC TATGATCCTG TTTCGTTAGT TCGGGACCAT ACCGTAAAGG
     3901 AGAAGCTGGT GGAACGTGGG ATCTCTGTGC AAAGCTACAA TGGAGATCTA TTGTATGAAC
     3961 CGTGGGAGAT ATACTGCGAA AAGGGCAAAC CTTTTACGAG TTTCAATTCT TACTGGAAGA
     4021 AATGCTTAGA TATGTCGATT GAATCCGTTA TGCTTCCTCC TCCTTGGCGG TTGATGCCAA
     4081 TAACTGCAGC GGCTGAAGCG ATTTGGGCGT GTTCGATTGA AGAACTAGGG CTGGAGAATG
     4141 AGGCCGAGAA ACCGAGCAAT GCGTTGTTAA CTAGAGCTTG GTCTCCAGGA TGGAGCAATG
     4201 CTGATAAGTT ACTAAATGAG TTCATCGAGA AGCAGTTGAT AGATTATGCA AAGAACAGCA
     4261 AGAAAGTTGT TGGGAATTCT ACTTCACTAC TTTCTCCGTA TCTCCATTTC GGGGAAATAA
     4321 GCGTCAGACA CGTTTTCCAG TGTGCCCGGA TGAAACAAAT TATATGGGCA AGAGATAAGA
     4381 ACAGTGAAGG AGAAGAAAGT GCAGATCTTT TTCTTAGGGG AATCGGTTTA AGAGAGTATT
     4441 CTCGGTATAT ATGTTTCAAC TTCCCGTTTA CTCACGAGCA ATCGTTGTTG AGTCATCTTC
     4501 GGTTTTTCCC TTGGGATGCT GATGTTGATA AGTTCAAGGC CTGGAGACAA GGCAGGACCG
     4561 GTTATCCGTT GGTGGATGCC GGAATGAGAG AGCTTTGGGC TACCGGATGG ATGCATAACA
     4621 GAATAAGAGT GATTGTTTCA AGCTTTGCTG TGAAGTTTCT TCTCCTTCCA TGGAAATGGG
     4681 GAATGAAGTA TTTCTGGGAT ACACTTTTGG ATGCTGATTT GGAATGTGAC ATCCTTGGCT
     4741 GGCAGTATAT CTCTGGGAGT ATCCCCGATG GCCACGAGCT TGATCGCTTG GACAATCCCG
     4801 CGTTACAAGG CGCCAAATAT GACCCAGAAG GTGAGTACAT AAGGCAATGG CTTCCCGAGC
     4861 TTGCGAGATT GCCAACTGAA TGGATCCATC ATCCATGGGA CGCTCCTTTA ACCGTACTCA
     4921 AAGCTTCTGG TGTGGAACTC GGAACAAACT ATGCGAAACC CATTGTAGAC ATCGACACAG
     4981 CTCGTGAGCT ACTAGCTAAA GCTATTTCAA GAACCCGTGA AGCACAGATC ATGATCGGAG
     5041 CAGCAGCTCG AGGCGCAGCA GCGGGAGCAG GAGGAGCAGG TCGATCGTAT GTCAACATTC
     5101 AGACTTTCAG ATTTTTTGTT GGAACTTGGA ATGTGAATGG CCAGTCTCCA GATAGCGGGT
     5161 TAGAACCTTG GCTGAACTGT GATCCCAATC CTCCTGATAT CTACTGCATT GGATTCCAAG
     5221 AACTGGACTT GAGCACAGAA GCCTTCTTCT ACTTTGAATC TGTGAAGGAA CAAGAATGGT
     5281 CCATGGCTGT AGAGAGAGGT TTGCATTCCA AAGCCAAGTA TAAGAAAGTT CAACTGGTGC
     5341 GCCTTGTTGG GATGATGCTT CTTATATTTG CCAGAAAGGA TCAGTGTCGA TACATTCGTG
     5401 ATATTGCTAC AGAAACAGTT GGAACTGGAA TCATGGGGAA AATGGGAAAC AAAGGTGGGG
     5461 TAGCTGTGAG ATTTGTATTT CACAACACCA CCTTTTGCAT TGTCAATTCC CATCTGGCTG
     5521 CACACGTGGA GGACTTTGAG AGAAGGAATC AAGATTATAA GGACATTTGT GCGAGAATGA
     5581 GTTTTGTGGT CCCAAATCAG ACCCTCCCGC AGTTGAACAT CATGAAACAT GAGGTTGTCA
     5641 TTTGGTTGGG AGATTTGAAT TATAGACTTT GCATGCCTGA TGCCAATGAG GTGAAAAGTC
     5701 TTATTAATAA GAAAGACCTT CAGAGACTCT TGAAATTCGA CCAGCTAAAT ATTCAGCGCA
     5761 CACAGAAAAA AGCTTTTGTT GACTTCAATG AAGGGGAAAT CAAGTTCATC CCCACTTATA
     5821 AGTATGACTC TAAAACAGAC CGGTGGGATT CCAGTGGGAA ATGCCGGGTT CCAGCCTGGT
     5881 GTGACCGAAT TCTTTGGAGA GGAACAAATG TTAATCAGCT TAATTATCGG AGTCACATGG
     5941 AACTGAAAAC CAGCGACCAC AAGCCTGTTA GCGCCCTCTT CCATATTGGG GTGAAGGTTG
     6001 TGGATTGAgg taccACTAGT TGCGATCGCC TGCAGGTCGA CGGATCCCTC GAGCAATTGT
     6061 GCGGCCGCAG TTTAAACTAA TTGATTAGGC TCTAGAGTCA ACTAACTTAA GCTAGCAACG
     6121 GTTTCCCTCT AGCGGGATCA ATTCCGCCCC CCCCCCCTAA CGTTACTGGC CGAAGCCGCT
     6181 TGGAATAAGG CCGGTGTGCG TTTGTCTATA TGTTATTTTC CACCATATTG CCGTCTTTTG
     6241 GCAATGTGAG GGCCCGGAAA CCTGGCCCTG TCTTCTTGAC GAGCATTCCT AGGGGTCTTT
     6301 CCCCTCTCGC CAAAGGAATG CAAGGTCTGT TGAATGTCGT GAAGGAAGCA GTTCCTCTGG
     6361 AAGCTTCTTG AAGACAAACA ACGTCTGTAG CGACCCTTTG CAGGCAGCGG AACCCCCCAC
     6421 CTGGCGACAG GTGCCTCTGC GGCCAAAAGC CACGTGTATA AGATACACCT GCAAAGGCGG
     6481 CACAACCCCA GTGCCACGTT GTGAGTTGGA TAGTTGTGGA AAGAGTCAAA TGGCTCTCCT
     6541 CAAGCGTATT CAACAAGGGG CTGAAGGATG CCCAGAAGGT ACCCCATTGT ATGGGATCTG
     6601 ATCTGGGGCC TCGGTGCACA TGCTTTACAT GTGTTTAGTC GAGGTTAAAA AACGTCTAGG
     6661 CCCCCCGAAC CACGGGGACG TGGTTTTCCT TTGAAAAACA CGATAATACC ATGACCGAGT
     6721 ACAAGCCCAC GGTGCGCCTC GCCACCCGCG ACGACGTCCC CAGGGCCGTA CGCACCCTCG
     6781 CCGCCGCGTT CGCCGACTAC CCCGCCACGC GCCACACCGT CGATCCGGAC CGCCACATCG
     6841 AGCGGGTCAC CGAGCTGCAA GAACTCTTCC TCACGCGCGT CGGGCTCGAC ATCGGCAAGG
     6901 TGTGGGTCGC GGACGACGGC GCCGCGGTGG CGGTCTGGAC CACGCCGGAG AGCGTCGAAG
     6961 CGGGGGCGGT GTTCGCCGAG ATCGGCCCGC GCATGGCCGA GTTGAGCGGT TCCCGGCTGG
     7021 CCGCGCAGCA ACAGATGGAA GGCCTCCTGG CGCCGCACCG GCCCAAGGAG CCCGCGTGGT
     7081 TCCTGGCCAC CGTCGGCGTC TCGCCCGACC ACCAGGGCAA GGGTCTGGGC AGCGCCGTCG
     7141 TGCTCCCCGG AGTGGAGGCG GCCGAGCGCG CCGGGGTGCC CGCCTTCCTG GAGACCTCCG
     7201 CGCCCCGCAA CCTCCCCTTC TACGAGCGGC TCGGCTTCAC CGTCACCGCC GACGTCGAGG
     7261 TGCCCGAAGG ACCGCGCACC TGGTGCATGA CCCGCAAGCC CGGTGCCTGA TCGATGATCT
     7321 AGAGCTCGCT GATCAGCCTC GACTGTGCCT TCTAGTTGCC AGCCATCTGT TGTTTGCCCC
     7381 TCCCCCGTGC CTTCCTTGAC CCTGGAAGGT GCCACTCCCA CTGTCCTTTC CTAATAAAAT
     7441 GAGGAAATTG CATCGCATTG TCTGAGTAGG TGTCATTCTA TTCTGGGGGG TGGGGTGGGG
     7501 CAGGACAGCA AGGGGGAGGA TTGGGAAGAC AATAGCAGGC ATGCTGGGGA TGCGGTGGGC
     7561 TCTATGGCTT CTGAGGCGGA AAGAACCTGC ATCACGCCAT ATCTGCTGTG TTGCAGCCCA
     7621 AGCTTGGCGT AATCATGGTC ATAGCTGTTT CCTGTGTGAA ATTGTTATCC GCTCACAATT
     7681 CCACACAACA TACGAGCCGG AAGCATAAAG TGTAAAGCCT GGGGTGCCTA ATGAGTGAGC
     7741 TAACTCACAT TAATTGCGTT GCGCTCACTG CCCGCTTTCC AGTCGGGAAA CCTGTCGTGC
     7801 CAGCTGCATT AATGAATCGG CCAACGCGCG GGGAGAGGCG GTTTGCGTAT TGGGCGCTCT
     7861 TCCGCTTCCT CGCTCACTGA CTCGCTGCGC TCGGTCGTTC GGCTGCGGCG AGCGGTATCA
     7921 GCTCACTCAA AGGCGGTAAT ACGGTTATCC ACAGAATCAG GGGATAACGC AGGAAAGAAC
     7981 ATGTGAGCAA AAGGCCAGCA AAAGGCCAGG AACCGTAAAA AGGCCGCGTT GCTGGCGTTT
     8041 TTCCATAGGC TCCGCCCCCC TGACGAGCAT CACAAAAATC GACGCTCAAG TCAGAGGTGG
     8101 CGAAACCCGA CAGGACTATA AAGATACCAG GCGTTTCCCC CTGGAAGCTC CCTCGTGCGC
     8161 TCTCCTGTTC CGACCCTGCC GCTTACCGGA TACCTGTCCG CCTTTCTCCC TTCGGGAAGC
     8221 GTGGCGCTTT CTCATAGCTC ACGCTGTAGG TATCTCAGTT CGGTGTAGGT CGTTCGCTCC
     8281 AAGCTGGGCT GTGTGCACGA ACCCCCCGTT CAGCCCGACC GCTGCGCCTT ATCCGGTAAC
     8341 TATCGTCTTG AGTCCAACCC GGTAAGACAC GACTTATCGC CACTGGCAGC AGCCACTGGT
     8401 AACAGGATTA GCAGAGCGAG GTATGTAGGC GGTGCTACAG AGTTCTTGAA GTGGTGGCCT
     8461 AACTACGGCT ACACTAGAAG GACAGTATTT GGTATCTGCG CTCTGCTGAA GCCAGTTACC
     8521 TTCGGAAAAA GAGTTGGTAG CTCTTGATCC GGCAAACAAA CCACCGCTGG TAGCGGTGGT
     8581 TTTTTTGTTT GCAAGCAGCA GATTACGCGC AGAAAAAAAG GATCTCAAGA AGATCCTTTG
     8641 ATCTTTTCTA CGGGGTCTGA CGCTCAGTGG AACGAAAACT CACGTTAAGG GATTTTGGTC
     8701 ATGAGATTAT CAAAAAGGAT CTTCACCTAG ATCCTTTTAA ATTAAAAATG AAGTTTTAAA
     8761 TCAATCTAAA GTATATATGA GTAAACTTGG TCTGACAGTT ACCAATGCTT AATCAGTGAG
     8821 GCACCTATCT CAGCGATCTG TCTATTTCGT TCATCCATAG TTGCCTGACT CCCCGTCGTG
     8881 TAGATAACTA CGATACGGGA GGGCTTACCA TCTGGCCCCA GTGCTGCAAT GATACCGCGA
     8941 GACCCACGCT CACCGGCTCC AGATTTATCA GCAATAAACC AGCCAGCCGG AAGGGCCGAG
     9001 CGCAGAAGTG GTCCTGCAAC TTTATCCGCC TCCATCCAGT CTATTAATTG TTGCCGGGAA
     9061 GCTAGAGTAA GTAGTTCGCC AGTTAATAGT TTGCGCAACG TTGTTGCCAT TGCTACAGGC
     9121 ATCGTGGTGT CACGCTCGTC GTTTGGTATG GCTTCATTCA GCTCCGGTTC CCAACGATCA
     9181 AGGCGAGTTA CATGATCCCC CATGTTGTGC AAAAAAGCGG TTAGCTCCTT CGGTCCTCCG
     9241 ATCGTTGTCA GAAGTAAGTT GGCCGCAGTG TTATCACTCA TGGTTATGGC AGCACTGCAT
     9301 AATTCTCTTA CTGTCATGCC ATCCGTAAGA TGCTTTTCTG TGACTGGTGA GTACTCAACC
     9361 AAGTCATTCT GAGAATAGTG TATGCGGCGA CCGAGTTGCT CTTGCCCGGC GTCAATACGG
     9421 GATAATACCG CGCCACATAG CAGAACTTTA AAAGTGCTCA TCATTGGAAA ACGTTCTTCG
     9481 GGGCGAAAAC TCTCAAGGAT CTTACCGCTG TTGAGATCCA GTTCGATGTA ACCCACTCGT
     9541 GCACCCAACT GATCTTCAGC ATCTTTTACT TTCACCAGCG TTTCTGGGTG AGCAAAAACA
     9601 GGAAGGCAAA ATGCCGCAAA AAAGGGAATA AGGGCGACAC GGAAATGTTG AATACTCATA
     9661 CTCTTCCTTT TTCAATATTA TTGAAGCATT TATCAGGGTT ATTGTCTCAT GAGCGGATAC
     9721 ATATTTGAAT GTATTTAGAA AAATAAACAA ATAGGGGTTC CGCGCACATT TCCCCGAAAA
     9781 GTGCCAC     
//
