# Supplementary material for: A nano-liquid hub integrating growth and immune-evasion signaling to promote cell survival
Source: bioRxiv preprint, doi:10.1101/2021.12.30.474523, version 5 (2026-03-18)
Supplement: Supplementary data S1 [file 474523_file08.zip › DataS1_DNAfiles/090_pPBpuro-mScarletI-SG-CRY2-5ptaseOCRL(D523G).gb]

LOCUS       pPBpuro2                9787 bp ds-DNA     linear       10-JUN-2021
DEFINITION  .
ACCESSION   
VERSION     
SOURCE      .
  ORGANISM  .
COMMENT     
COMMENT     ApEinfo:methylated:1
FEATURES             Location/Qualifiers
     misc_feature    3..459
                     /label=f1 origin
                     /ApEinfo_fwdcolor=#befff4
                     /ApEinfo_revcolor=#befff4
                     /ApEinfo_graphicformat=arrow_data {{0 1 2 0 0 -1} {} 0}
                     width 5 offset 0
     misc_feature    5088..6005
                     /label=human OCRL (NM_000276.4), phoaphatase domain
                     /ApEinfo_fwdcolor=#ffa2b7
                     /ApEinfo_revcolor=#ff87a6
                     /ApEinfo_graphicformat=arrow_data {{0 1 2 0 0 -1} {} 0}
                     width 5 offset 0
     misc_feature    6711..7310
                     /label=puromycin-N-acetyl-transferase
                     /ApEinfo_fwdcolor=#6666fe
                     /ApEinfo_revcolor=#6666fe
                     /ApEinfo_graphicformat=arrow_data {{0 1 2 0 0 -1} {} 0}
                     width 5 offset 0
     misc_feature    3504..3518
                     /label=SG
                     /ApEinfo_fwdcolor=#aefcff
                     /ApEinfo_revcolor=#aefcff
                     /ApEinfo_graphicformat=arrow_data {{0 1 2 0 0 -1} {} 0}
                     width 5 offset 0
     misc_feature    694..1007
                     /label=PiggyBac 5' terminal repeat (complement)
                     /ApEinfo_fwdcolor=#fdb0f5
                     /ApEinfo_revcolor=#fdb0f5
                     /ApEinfo_graphicformat=arrow_data {{0 1 2 0 0 -1} {} 0}
                     width 5 offset 0
     misc_feature    3552..5045
                     /label=CRY2 (NM_100320.4), PHR domain
                     /ApEinfo_fwdcolor=#ffa2b7
                     /ApEinfo_revcolor=#ff87a6
                     /ApEinfo_graphicformat=arrow_data {{0 1 2 0 0 -1} {} 0}
                     width 5 offset 0
     misc_feature    1194..1419
                     /label=CMV IE (enhancer)
                     /ApEinfo_fwdcolor=#abffa7
                     /ApEinfo_revcolor=#abffa7
                     /ApEinfo_graphicformat=arrow_data {{0 1 2 0 0 -1} {} 0}
                     width 5 offset 0
     misc_feature    3027..3029
                     /label=T74I
                     /ApEinfo_fwdcolor=#839dff
                     /ApEinfo_revcolor=#839dff
                     /ApEinfo_graphicformat=arrow_data {{0 1 2 0 0 -1} {} 0}
                     width 5 offset 0
     misc_feature    2808..3503
                     /label=mScarletI
                     /ApEinfo_fwdcolor=#a1ffa1
                     /ApEinfo_revcolor=#a1ffa1
                     /ApEinfo_graphicformat=arrow_data {{0 1 2 0 0 -1} {} 0}
                     width 5 offset 0
     misc_feature    1420..1718
                     /label=chicken beta actin promoter
                     /ApEinfo_fwdcolor=#c39df8
                     /ApEinfo_revcolor=#c39df8
                     /ApEinfo_graphicformat=arrow_data {{0 1 2 0 0 -1} {} 0}
                     width 5 offset 0
     misc_signal     6009..6014
                     /label=MCS
                     /ApEinfo_fwdcolor=pink
                     /ApEinfo_revcolor=pink
                     /ApEinfo_graphicformat=arrow_data {{0 1 2 0 0 -1} {} 0}
                     width 5 offset 0
     misc_feature    1719..2776
                     /label=CAG promoter with artificial intron
                     /ApEinfo_fwdcolor=#a3f8fa
                     /ApEinfo_revcolor=#a3f8fa
                     /ApEinfo_graphicformat=arrow_data {{0 1 2 0 0 -1} {} 0}
                     width 5 offset 0
     misc_feature    5956..5956
                     /label=D523G
                     /ApEinfo_fwdcolor=#839dff
                     /ApEinfo_revcolor=#839dff
                     /ApEinfo_graphicformat=arrow_data {{0 1 2 0 0 -1} {} 0}
                     width 5 offset 0
     misc_feature    6100..6709
                     /label=IRES sequence from ECMV
                     /ApEinfo_fwdcolor=#fac27a
                     /ApEinfo_revcolor=#fac27a
                     /ApEinfo_graphicformat=arrow_data {{0 1 2 0 0 -1} {} 0}
                     width 5 offset 0
     misc_feature    2799..2803
                     /label=MCS(1)
                     /ApEinfo_label=MCS
                     /ApEinfo_fwdcolor=#ffff66
                     /ApEinfo_revcolor=#ffff66
                     /ApEinfo_graphicformat=arrow_data {{0 1 2 0 0 -1} {} 0}
                     width 5 offset 0
     misc_feature    7343..7567
                     /label=polyA_signal_sequence
                     /ApEinfo_fwdcolor=#abffa7
                     /ApEinfo_revcolor=#abffa7
                     /ApEinfo_graphicformat=arrow_data {{0 1 2 0 0 -1} {} 0}
                     width 5 offset 0
     misc_feature    8058..8498
                     /label=Col E1 origin
                     /ApEinfo_fwdcolor=#befff4
                     /ApEinfo_revcolor=#befff4
                     /ApEinfo_graphicformat=arrow_data {{0 1 2 0 0 -1} {} 0}
                     width 5 offset 0
     misc_feature    8799..9659
                     /label=Ampicillin resistance gene
                     /ApEinfo_fwdcolor=#898cf6
                     /ApEinfo_revcolor=#898cf6
                     /ApEinfo_graphicformat=arrow_data {{0 1 2 0 0 -1} {} 0}
                     width 5 offset 0
     misc_feature    6078..6088
                     /label=Multiple termination signal
                     /ApEinfo_fwdcolor=#ac0000
                     /ApEinfo_revcolor=#ac0000
                     /ApEinfo_graphicformat=arrow_data {{0 1 2 0 0 -1} {} 0}
                     width 5 offset 0
     misc_feature    2784..2798
                     /label=MCS(2)
                     /ApEinfo_label=MCS
                     /ApEinfo_fwdcolor=#fefe0a
                     /ApEinfo_revcolor=#fefe0a
                     /ApEinfo_graphicformat=arrow_data {{0 1 2 0 0 -1} {} 0}
                     width 5 offset 0
     misc_feature    6015..6077
                     /label=MCS(3)
                     /ApEinfo_label=MCS
                     /ApEinfo_fwdcolor=#fefe0a
                     /ApEinfo_revcolor=#fefe0a
                     /ApEinfo_graphicformat=arrow_data {{0 1 2 0 0 -1} {} 0}
                     width 5 offset 0
ORIGIN
        1 CTAAATTGTA AGCGTTAATA TTTTGTTAAA ATTCGCGTTA AATTTTTGTT AAATCAGCTC
       61 ATTTTTTAAC CAATAGGCCG AAATCGGCAA AATCCCTTAT AAATCAAAAG AATAGACCGA
      121 GATAGGGTTG AGTGTTGTTC CAGTTTGGAA CAAGAGTCCA CTATTAAAGA ACGTGGACTC
      181 CAACGTCAAA GGNNNNNNNN NNNNNNNNNN NNNNNNNNNN NNNNNNNNNN NNNNNNNNNN
      241 NTNNNNNNNN NNNNNNNNNN NNNNNNNNNN NNNNNNNNNN NNNNNNNNNN NNNNNNNNNN
      301 NNNNNNNNNN NNNNNNNNNN NNNNNNNNNN NNNGNNNNNN NNNNNNNNNN NNNNNNNNNN
      361 NNNNNNNNNN NNNNNNNNNN NNNNNNNNNN NNNNNNNNNN NNNNNNNNNN NNNNNNNNNN
      421 NNNNNNNNNN NNNNNNNNNN NNNNNNNNNN NNNNNNNNCC CATTCGCCAT TCAGGCTGCG
      481 CAACTGTTGG GAAGGGCGAT CGGTGCGGGC CTCTTCGCTA TTACGCCAGC TGGCGAAAGG
      541 GGGATGTGCT GCAAGGCGAT TAAGTTGGGT AACGCCAGGG TTTTCCCAGT CACGACGTTG
      601 TAAAACGACG GCCAGTGAGC GCGCGTAATA CGACTCACTA TAGGGCGAAT TGGGGCGCGA
      661 CGGGTACGAT CAGTACGAGC GCGCCATTCT AGATTAACCC TAGAAAGATA GTCTGCGTAA
      721 AATTGACGCA TGCATTCTTG AAATATTGCT CTCTCTTTCT AAATAGCGCG AATCCGTCGC
      781 TGTGCATTTA GGACATCTCA GTCGCCGCTT GGAGCTCCCG TGAGGCGTGC TTGTCAATGC
      841 GGTAAGTGTC ACTGATTTTG AACTATAACG ACCGCGTGAG TCAAAATGAC GCATGATTAT
      901 CTTTTACGTG ACTTTTAAGA TTTAACTCAT ACGATAATTA TATTGTTATT TCATGTTCTA
      961 CTTACGTGAT AACTTATTAT ATATATATTT TCTTGTTATA GATATCAACT AGAATGCTAG
     1021 CATGGGCCCA TCTCGACATT GATTATTGAC TAGCGCAAGT CTTGCCGTTG CTCTAGTTAT
     1081 TAATAGTAAT CAATTACGGG GTCATTAGTT CATAGCCCAT ATATGGAGTT CCGCGTTACA
     1141 TAACTTACGG TAAATGGCCC GCCTGGCTGA CCGCCCAACG ACCCCCGCCC ATTGACGTCA
     1201 ATAATGACGT ATGTTCCCAT AGTAACGCCA ATAGGGACTT TCCATTGACG TCAATGGGTG
     1261 GAGTATTTAC GGTAAACTGC CCACTTGGCA GTACATCAAG TGTATCATAT GCCAAGTACG
     1321 CCCCCTATTG ACGTCAATGA CGGTAAATGG CCCGCCTGGC ATTATGCCCA GTACATGACC
     1381 TTATGGGACT TTCCTACTTG GCAGTACATC TACGTATTAG TCATCGCTAT TACCATGGTC
     1441 GAGGTGAGCC CCACGTTCTG CTTCACTCTC CCCATCTCCC CCCCCTCCCC ACCCCCAATT
     1501 TTGTATTTAT TTATTTTTTA ATTATTTTGT GCAGCGATGG GGGCGGGGGG GGGGGGGGGG
     1561 CGCGCGCCAG GCGGGGCGGG GCGGGGCGAG GGGCGGGGCG GGGCGAGGCG GAGAGGTGCG
     1621 GCGGCAGCCA ATCAGAGCGG CGCGCTCCGA AAGTTTCCTT TTATGGCGAG GCGGCGGCGG
     1681 CGGCGGCCCT ATAAAAAGCG AAGCGCGCGG CGGGCGGGAG TCGCTGCGTT GCCTTCGCCC
     1741 CGTGCCCCGC TCCGCGCCGC CTCGCGCCGC CCGCCCCGGC TCTGACTGAC CGCGTTACTC
     1801 CCACAGGTGA GCGGGCGGGA CGGCCCTTCT CCTCCGGGCT GTAATTAGCG CTTGGTTTAA
     1861 TGACGGCTCG TTTCTTTTCT GTGGCTGCGT GAAAGCCTTA AAGGGCTCCG GGAGGGCCCT
     1921 TTGTGCGGGG GGGAGCGGCT CGGGGGGTGC GTGCGTGTGT GTGTGCGTGG GGAGCGCCGC
     1981 GTGCGGCCCG CGCTGCCCGG CGGCTGTGAG CGCTGCGGGC GCGGCGCGGG GCTTTGTGCG
     2041 CTCCGCGTGT GCGCGAGGGG AGCGCGGCCG GGGGCGGTGC CCCGCGGTGC GGGGGGGCTG
     2101 CGAGGGGAAC AAAGGCTGCG TGCGGGGTGT GTGCGTGGGG GGGTGAGCAG GGGGTGTGGG
     2161 CGCGGCGGTC GGGCTGTAAC CCCCCCCTGC ACCCCCCTCC CCGAGTTGCT GAGCACGGCC
     2221 CGGCTTCGGG TGCGGGGCTC CGTGCGGGGC GTGGCGCGGG GCTCGCCGTG CCGGGCGGGG
     2281 GGTGGCGGCA GGTGGGGGTG CCGGGCGGGG CGGGGCCGCC TCGGGCCGGG GAGGGCTCGG
     2341 GGGAGGGGCG CGGCGGCCCC GGAGCGCCGG CGGCTGTCGA GGCGCGGCGA GCCGCAGCCA
     2401 TTGCCTTTTA TGGTAATCGT GCGAGAGGGC GCAGGGACTT CCTTTGTCCC AAATCTGTGC
     2461 GGAGCCGAAA TCTGGGAGGC GCCGCCGCAC CCCCTCTAGC GGGCGCGGGG CGAAGCGGTG
     2521 CGGCGCCGGC AGGAAGGAAA TGGGCGGGGA GGGCCTTCGT GCGTCGCCGC GCCGCCGTCC
     2581 CCTTCTCCCT CTCCAGCCTC GGGGCTGTCC GCGGGGGGAC GGCTGCCTTC GGGGGGGACG
     2641 GGGCAGGGCG GGGTTCGGCT TCTGGCGTGT GACCGGCGGC TCTAGAGCCT CTGCTAACCA
     2701 TGTTCATGCC TTCTTCTTTT TCCTACAGCT CCTGGGCAAC GTGCTGGTTA TTGTGCTGTC
     2761 TCATCATTTT GGCAAAGAAT TGGCCCGGGA GGCGCGCCGC TAGCAGCATG GTGAGCAAGG
     2821 GCGAGGCCGT GATCAAGGAG TTCATGAGGT TCAAGGTGCA CATGGAGGGC AGCATGAACG
     2881 GGCACGAGTT CGAGATCGAG GGGGAGGGGG AGGGGCGGCC CTACGAGGGC ACACAGACCG
     2941 CCAAGCTGAA GGTGACAAAG GGCGGCCCCC TGCCCTTCAG CTGGGATATC CTGAGCCCCC
     3001 AGTTCATGTA CGGCTCCAGG GCCTTCATCA AGCACCCCGC CGACATCCCC GATTACTACA
     3061 AGCAGAGCTT CCCCGAGGGC TTCAAGTGGG AGAGGGTCAT GAACTTCGAG GACGGCGGCG
     3121 CCGTGACAGT GACCCAGGAC ACCAGCCTGG AGGACGGGAC ACTGATCTAC AAGGTGAAGC
     3181 TGAGGGGGAC AAACTTCCCC CCCGATGGCC CCGTGATGCA GAAGAAGACA ATGGGCTGGG
     3241 AGGCCAGCAC AGAGCGGCTG TACCCCGAGG ATGGAGTGTT GAAGGGCGAT ATTAAGATGG
     3301 CCCTGAGACT GAAGGATGGA GGAAGATACC TGGCCGATTT TAAGACAACA TACAAGGCTA
     3361 AGAAGCCTGT GCAGATGCCA GGAGCCTACA ACGTGGATAG AAAGCTGGAT ATTACATCTC
     3421 ATAACGAGGA TTACACAGTG GTGGAGCAGT ACGAGAGAAG CGAGGGCAGA CATAGCACAG
     3481 GCGGAATGGA TGAGCTGTAC AAGTCTGGCG GCGGTGGTGC GGCCGCGGGA GCAGGAGGAG
     3541 CAGCTCGAGC TATGAAGATG GACAAAAAGA CTATAGTTTG GTTTAGAAGA GACCTAAGGA
     3601 TTGAGGATAA TCCTGCATTA GCAGCAGCTG CTCACGAAGG ATCTGTTTTT CCTGTCTTCA
     3661 TTTGGTGTCC TGAAGAAGAA GGACAGTTTT ATCCTGGAAG AGCTTCAAGA TGGTGGATGA
     3721 AACAATCACT TGCTCACTTA TCTCAATCCT TGAAGGCTCT TGGATCTGAC CTCACTTTAA
     3781 TCAAAACCCA CAACACGATT TCAGCGATCT TGGATTGTAT CCGCGTTACC GGTGCTACAA
     3841 AAGTCGTCTT TAACCACCTC TATGATCCTG TTTCGTTAGT TCGGGACCAT ACCGTAAAGG
     3901 AGAAGCTGGT GGAACGTGGG ATCTCTGTGC AAAGCTACAA TGGAGATCTA TTGTATGAAC
     3961 CGTGGGAGAT ATACTGCGAA AAGGGCAAAC CTTTTACGAG TTTCAATTCT TACTGGAAGA
     4021 AATGCTTAGA TATGTCGATT GAATCCGTTA TGCTTCCTCC TCCTTGGCGG TTGATGCCAA
     4081 TAACTGCAGC GGCTGAAGCG ATTTGGGCGT GTTCGATTGA AGAACTAGGG CTGGAGAATG
     4141 AGGCCGAGAA ACCGAGCAAT GCGTTGTTAA CTAGAGCTTG GTCTCCAGGA TGGAGCAATG
     4201 CTGATAAGTT ACTAAATGAG TTCATCGAGA AGCAGTTGAT AGATTATGCA AAGAACAGCA
     4261 AGAAAGTTGT TGGGAATTCT ACTTCACTAC TTTCTCCGTA TCTCCATTTC GGGGAAATAA
     4321 GCGTCAGACA CGTTTTCCAG TGTGCCCGGA TGAAACAAAT TATATGGGCA AGAGATAAGA
     4381 ACAGTGAAGG AGAAGAAAGT GCAGATCTTT TTCTTAGGGG AATCGGTTTA AGAGAGTATT
     4441 CTCGGTATAT ATGTTTCAAC TTCCCGTTTA CTCACGAGCA ATCGTTGTTG AGTCATCTTC
     4501 GGTTTTTCCC TTGGGATGCT GATGTTGATA AGTTCAAGGC CTGGAGACAA GGCAGGACCG
     4561 GTTATCCGTT GGTGGATGCC GGAATGAGAG AGCTTTGGGC TACCGGATGG ATGCATAACA
     4621 GAATAAGAGT GATTGTTTCA AGCTTTGCTG TGAAGTTTCT TCTCCTTCCA TGGAAATGGG
     4681 GAATGAAGTA TTTCTGGGAT ACACTTTTGG ATGCTGATTT GGAATGTGAC ATCCTTGGCT
     4741 GGCAGTATAT CTCTGGGAGT ATCCCCGATG GCCACGAGCT TGATCGCTTG GACAATCCCG
     4801 CGTTACAAGG CGCCAAATAT GACCCAGAAG GTGAGTACAT AAGGCAATGG CTTCCCGAGC
     4861 TTGCGAGATT GCCAACTGAA TGGATCCATC ATCCATGGGA CGCTCCTTTA ACCGTACTCA
     4921 AAGCTTCTGG TGTGGAACTC GGAACAAACT ATGCGAAACC CATTGTAGAC ATCGACACAG
     4981 CTCGTGAGCT ACTAGCTAAA GCTATTTCAA GAACCCGTGA AGCACAGATC ATGATCGGAG
     5041 CAGCAGCTCG AGGCGCAGCA GCGGGAGCAG GAGGAGCAGG TCGATCGTAT GTCAACATTC
     5101 AGACTTTCAG ATTTTTTGTT GGAACTTGGA ATGTGAATGG CCAGTCTCCA GATAGCGGGT
     5161 TAGAACCTTG GCTGAACTGT GATCCCAATC CTCCTGATAT CTACTGCATT GGATTCCAAG
     5221 AACTGGACTT GAGCACAGAA GCCTTCTTCT ACTTTGAATC TGTGAAGGAA CAAGAATGGT
     5281 CCATGGCTGT AGAGAGAGGT TTGCATTCCA AAGCCAAGTA TAAGAAAGTT CAACTGGTGC
     5341 GCCTTGTTGG GATGATGCTT CTTATATTTG CCAGAAAGGA TCAGTGTCGA TACATTCGTG
     5401 ATATTGCTAC AGAAACAGTT GGAACTGGAA TCATGGGGAA AATGGGAAAC AAAGGTGGGG
     5461 TAGCTGTGAG ATTTGTATTT CACAACACCA CCTTTTGCAT TGTCAATTCC CATCTGGCTG
     5521 CACACGTGGA GGACTTTGAG AGAAGGAATC AAGATTATAA GGACATTTGT GCGAGAATGA
     5581 GTTTTGTGGT CCCAAATCAG ACCCTCCCGC AGTTGAACAT CATGAAACAT GAGGTTGTCA
     5641 TTTGGTTGGG AGATTTGAAT TATAGACTTT GCATGCCTGA TGCCAATGAG GTGAAAAGTC
     5701 TTATTAATAA GAAAGACCTT CAGAGACTCT TGAAATTCGA CCAGCTAAAT ATTCAGCGCA
     5761 CACAGAAAAA AGCTTTTGTT GACTTCAATG AAGGGGAAAT CAAGTTCATC CCCACTTATA
     5821 AGTATGACTC TAAAACAGAC CGGTGGGATT CCAGTGGGAA ATGCCGGGTT CCAGCCTGGT
     5881 GTGACCGAAT TCTTTGGAGA GGAACAAATG TTAATCAGCT TAATTATCGG AGTCACATGG
     5941 AACTGAAAAC CAGCGGCCAC AAGCCTGTTA GCGCCCTCTT CCATATTGGG GTGAAGGTTG
     6001 TGGATTGAgg taccACTAGT TGCGATCGCC TGCAGGTCGA CGGATCCCTC GAGCAATTGT
     6061 GCGGCCGCAG TTTAAACTAA TTGATTAGGC TCTAGAGTCA ACTAACTTAA GCTAGCAACG
     6121 GTTTCCCTCT AGCGGGATCA ATTCCGCCCC CCCCCCCTAA CGTTACTGGC CGAAGCCGCT
     6181 TGGAATAAGG CCGGTGTGCG TTTGTCTATA TGTTATTTTC CACCATATTG CCGTCTTTTG
     6241 GCAATGTGAG GGCCCGGAAA CCTGGCCCTG TCTTCTTGAC GAGCATTCCT AGGGGTCTTT
     6301 CCCCTCTCGC CAAAGGAATG CAAGGTCTGT TGAATGTCGT GAAGGAAGCA GTTCCTCTGG
     6361 AAGCTTCTTG AAGACAAACA ACGTCTGTAG CGACCCTTTG CAGGCAGCGG AACCCCCCAC
     6421 CTGGCGACAG GTGCCTCTGC GGCCAAAAGC CACGTGTATA AGATACACCT GCAAAGGCGG
     6481 CACAACCCCA GTGCCACGTT GTGAGTTGGA TAGTTGTGGA AAGAGTCAAA TGGCTCTCCT
     6541 CAAGCGTATT CAACAAGGGG CTGAAGGATG CCCAGAAGGT ACCCCATTGT ATGGGATCTG
     6601 ATCTGGGGCC TCGGTGCACA TGCTTTACAT GTGTTTAGTC GAGGTTAAAA AACGTCTAGG
     6661 CCCCCCGAAC CACGGGGACG TGGTTTTCCT TTGAAAAACA CGATAATACC ATGACCGAGT
     6721 ACAAGCCCAC GGTGCGCCTC GCCACCCGCG ACGACGTCCC CAGGGCCGTA CGCACCCTCG
     6781 CCGCCGCGTT CGCCGACTAC CCCGCCACGC GCCACACCGT CGATCCGGAC CGCCACATCG
     6841 AGCGGGTCAC CGAGCTGCAA GAACTCTTCC TCACGCGCGT CGGGCTCGAC ATCGGCAAGG
     6901 TGTGGGTCGC GGACGACGGC GCCGCGGTGG CGGTCTGGAC CACGCCGGAG AGCGTCGAAG
     6961 CGGGGGCGGT GTTCGCCGAG ATCGGCCCGC GCATGGCCGA GTTGAGCGGT TCCCGGCTGG
     7021 CCGCGCAGCA ACAGATGGAA GGCCTCCTGG CGCCGCACCG GCCCAAGGAG CCCGCGTGGT
     7081 TCCTGGCCAC CGTCGGCGTC TCGCCCGACC ACCAGGGCAA GGGTCTGGGC AGCGCCGTCG
     7141 TGCTCCCCGG AGTGGAGGCG GCCGAGCGCG CCGGGGTGCC CGCCTTCCTG GAGACCTCCG
     7201 CGCCCCGCAA CCTCCCCTTC TACGAGCGGC TCGGCTTCAC CGTCACCGCC GACGTCGAGG
     7261 TGCCCGAAGG ACCGCGCACC TGGTGCATGA CCCGCAAGCC CGGTGCCTGA TCGATGATCT
     7321 AGAGCTCGCT GATCAGCCTC GACTGTGCCT TCTAGTTGCC AGCCATCTGT TGTTTGCCCC
     7381 TCCCCCGTGC CTTCCTTGAC CCTGGAAGGT GCCACTCCCA CTGTCCTTTC CTAATAAAAT
     7441 GAGGAAATTG CATCGCATTG TCTGAGTAGG TGTCATTCTA TTCTGGGGGG TGGGGTGGGG
     7501 CAGGACAGCA AGGGGGAGGA TTGGGAAGAC AATAGCAGGC ATGCTGGGGA TGCGGTGGGC
     7561 TCTATGGCTT CTGAGGCGGA AAGAACCTGC ATCACGCCAT ATCTGCTGTG TTGCAGCCCA
     7621 AGCTTGGCGT AATCATGGTC ATAGCTGTTT CCTGTGTGAA ATTGTTATCC GCTCACAATT
     7681 CCACACAACA TACGAGCCGG AAGCATAAAG TGTAAAGCCT GGGGTGCCTA ATGAGTGAGC
     7741 TAACTCACAT TAATTGCGTT GCGCTCACTG CCCGCTTTCC AGTCGGGAAA CCTGTCGTGC
     7801 CAGCTGCATT AATGAATCGG CCAACGCGCG GGGAGAGGCG GTTTGCGTAT TGGGCGCTCT
     7861 TCCGCTTCCT CGCTCACTGA CTCGCTGCGC TCGGTCGTTC GGCTGCGGCG AGCGGTATCA
     7921 GCTCACTCAA AGGCGGTAAT ACGGTTATCC ACAGAATCAG GGGATAACGC AGGAAAGAAC
     7981 ATGTGAGCAA AAGGCCAGCA AAAGGCCAGG AACCGTAAAA AGGCCGCGTT GCTGGCGTTT
     8041 TTCCATAGGC TCCGCCCCCC TGACGAGCAT CACAAAAATC GACGCTCAAG TCAGAGGTGG
     8101 CGAAACCCGA CAGGACTATA AAGATACCAG GCGTTTCCCC CTGGAAGCTC CCTCGTGCGC
     8161 TCTCCTGTTC CGACCCTGCC GCTTACCGGA TACCTGTCCG CCTTTCTCCC TTCGGGAAGC
     8221 GTGGCGCTTT CTCATAGCTC ACGCTGTAGG TATCTCAGTT CGGTGTAGGT CGTTCGCTCC
     8281 AAGCTGGGCT GTGTGCACGA ACCCCCCGTT CAGCCCGACC GCTGCGCCTT ATCCGGTAAC
     8341 TATCGTCTTG AGTCCAACCC GGTAAGACAC GACTTATCGC CACTGGCAGC AGCCACTGGT
     8401 AACAGGATTA GCAGAGCGAG GTATGTAGGC GGTGCTACAG AGTTCTTGAA GTGGTGGCCT
     8461 AACTACGGCT ACACTAGAAG GACAGTATTT GGTATCTGCG CTCTGCTGAA GCCAGTTACC
     8521 TTCGGAAAAA GAGTTGGTAG CTCTTGATCC GGCAAACAAA CCACCGCTGG TAGCGGTGGT
     8581 TTTTTTGTTT GCAAGCAGCA GATTACGCGC AGAAAAAAAG GATCTCAAGA AGATCCTTTG
     8641 ATCTTTTCTA CGGGGTCTGA CGCTCAGTGG AACGAAAACT CACGTTAAGG GATTTTGGTC
     8701 ATGAGATTAT CAAAAAGGAT CTTCACCTAG ATCCTTTTAA ATTAAAAATG AAGTTTTAAA
     8761 TCAATCTAAA GTATATATGA GTAAACTTGG TCTGACAGTT ACCAATGCTT AATCAGTGAG
     8821 GCACCTATCT CAGCGATCTG TCTATTTCGT TCATCCATAG TTGCCTGACT CCCCGTCGTG
     8881 TAGATAACTA CGATACGGGA GGGCTTACCA TCTGGCCCCA GTGCTGCAAT GATACCGCGA
     8941 GACCCACGCT CACCGGCTCC AGATTTATCA GCAATAAACC AGCCAGCCGG AAGGGCCGAG
     9001 CGCAGAAGTG GTCCTGCAAC TTTATCCGCC TCCATCCAGT CTATTAATTG TTGCCGGGAA
     9061 GCTAGAGTAA GTAGTTCGCC AGTTAATAGT TTGCGCAACG TTGTTGCCAT TGCTACAGGC
     9121 ATCGTGGTGT CACGCTCGTC GTTTGGTATG GCTTCATTCA GCTCCGGTTC CCAACGATCA
     9181 AGGCGAGTTA CATGATCCCC CATGTTGTGC AAAAAAGCGG TTAGCTCCTT CGGTCCTCCG
     9241 ATCGTTGTCA GAAGTAAGTT GGCCGCAGTG TTATCACTCA TGGTTATGGC AGCACTGCAT
     9301 AATTCTCTTA CTGTCATGCC ATCCGTAAGA TGCTTTTCTG TGACTGGTGA GTACTCAACC
     9361 AAGTCATTCT GAGAATAGTG TATGCGGCGA CCGAGTTGCT CTTGCCCGGC GTCAATACGG
     9421 GATAATACCG CGCCACATAG CAGAACTTTA AAAGTGCTCA TCATTGGAAA ACGTTCTTCG
     9481 GGGCGAAAAC TCTCAAGGAT CTTACCGCTG TTGAGATCCA GTTCGATGTA ACCCACTCGT
     9541 GCACCCAACT GATCTTCAGC ATCTTTTACT TTCACCAGCG TTTCTGGGTG AGCAAAAACA
     9601 GGAAGGCAAA ATGCCGCAAA AAAGGGAATA AGGGCGACAC GGAAATGTTG AATACTCATA
     9661 CTCTTCCTTT TTCAATATTA TTGAAGCATT TATCAGGGTT ATTGTCTCAT GAGCGGATAC
     9721 ATATTTGAAT GTATTTAGAA AAATAAACAA ATAGGGGTTC CGCGCACATT TCCCCGAAAA
     9781 GTGCCAC     
//
