# Supplementary material for: A nano-liquid hub integrating growth and immune-evasion signaling to promote cell survival
Source: bioRxiv preprint, doi:10.1101/2021.12.30.474523, version 5 (2026-03-18)
Supplement: Supplementary data S1 [file 474523_file08.zip › DataS1_DNAfiles/091_pcDNA3.1(+)zeo-optoDroplet-Halo7-SGx3-FAK.gb]

LOCUS       pcDNA3_1_zeo____       11414 bp    DNA        linear       19-JUN-2022
DEFINITION  pcDNA3.1/Zeo(+)
ACCESSION   
KEYWORDS    
SOURCE      
  ORGANISM  other sequences; artificial sequences; vectors.
COMMENT     
COMMENT     
COMMENT     ApEinfo:methylated:1
FEATURES             Location/Qualifiers
     source          7251..11414
                     /organism="synthetic DNA construct"
                     /mol_type="other DNA"
                     /locus_tag="source:synthetic DNA construct"
                     /label="source:synthetic DNA construct"
                     /ApEinfo_label="source:synthetic DNA construct"
                     /ApEinfo_fwdcolor="#00DF87"
                     /ApEinfo_revcolor="#00DF87"
                     /ApEinfo_graphicformat="arrow_data {{0 0.5 0 1 2 0 0 -1 0
                     -0.5} {} 0} width 5 offset 0"
                     /ApEinfo_hidden=""
     polyA_signal    7276..7500
                     /note="bovine growth hormone polyadenylation signal"
                     /locus_tag="bGH poly(A) signal"
                     /label="bGH poly(A) signal"
                     /ApEinfo_label="bGH poly(A) signal"
                     /ApEinfo_fwdcolor="#ff3eee"
                     /ApEinfo_revcolor="#ff3eee"
                     /ApEinfo_graphicformat="arrow_data {{0 0.5 0 1 2 0 0 -1 0
                     -0.5} {} 0} width 5 offset 0"
     misc_feature    2383..2457
                     /locus_tag="SGX3"
                     /label="SGX3"
                     /ApEinfo_label="SGX3"
                     /ApEinfo_fwdcolor="#aefcff"
                     /ApEinfo_revcolor="#aefcff"
                     /ApEinfo_graphicformat="arrow_data {{0 1 2 0 0 -1} {} 0}
                     width 5 offset 0"
     primer_bind     7843..7864
                     /note="F1 origin, forward primer"
                     /locus_tag="F1ori-F"
                     /label="F1ori-F"
                     /ApEinfo_label="F1ori-F"
                     /ApEinfo_fwdcolor="#14c0bd"
                     /ApEinfo_revcolor="#4ec02b"
                     /ApEinfo_graphicformat="arrow_data {{0 0.5 0 1 2 0 0 -1 0
                     -0.5} {} 0} width 5 offset 0"
     misc_feature    2476..3969
                     /locus_tag="CRY2 (NM_100320.4), PHR domain"
                     /label="CRY2 (NM_100320.4), PHR domain"
                     /ApEinfo_label="CRY2 (NM_100320.4), PHR domain"
                     /ApEinfo_fwdcolor="#ffa2b7"
                     /ApEinfo_revcolor="#ff87a6"
                     /ApEinfo_graphicformat="arrow_data {{0 1 2 0 0 -1} {} 0}
                     width 5 offset 0"
     primer_bind     8230..8249
                     /note="SV40 promoter/origin, forward primer"
                     /locus_tag="SV40pro-F"
                     /label="SV40pro-F"
                     /ApEinfo_label="SV40pro-F"
                     /ApEinfo_fwdcolor="#14c0bd"
                     /ApEinfo_revcolor="#4ec02b"
                     /ApEinfo_graphicformat="arrow_data {{0 0.5 0 1 2 0 0 -1 0
                     -0.5} {} 0} width 5 offset 0"
     misc_feature    1447..1491
                     /locus_tag="SGx3"
                     /label="SGx3"
                     /ApEinfo_label="SGx3"
                     /ApEinfo_fwdcolor="#89ffff"
                     /ApEinfo_revcolor="#89ffff"
                     /ApEinfo_graphicformat="arrow_data {{0 1 2 0 0 -1} {} 0}
                     width 5 offset 0"
     primer_bind     complement(9336..9353)
                     /note="L4440 vector, forward primer"
                     /locus_tag="L4440"
                     /label="L4440"
                     /ApEinfo_label="L4440"
                     /ApEinfo_fwdcolor="#14c0bd"
                     /ApEinfo_revcolor="#4ec02b"
                     /ApEinfo_graphicformat="arrow_data {{0 0.5 0 1 2 0 0 -1 0
                     -0.5} {} 0} width 5 offset 0"
     misc_feature    808..1446
                     /locus_tag="human FUS (NM_004960.3) N-terminal IDR domain"
                     /label="human FUS (NM_004960.3) N-terminal IDR domain"
                     /ApEinfo_label="human FUS (NM_004960.3) N-terminal IDR
                     domain"
                     /ApEinfo_fwdcolor="#ffa2b7"
                     /ApEinfo_revcolor="#ff87a6"
                     /ApEinfo_graphicformat="arrow_data {{0 0.5 0 1 2 0 0 -1 0
                     -0.5} {} 0} width 5 offset 0"
     rep_origin      complement(9507..10095)
                     /direction="LEFT"
                     /note="high-copy-number ColE1/pMB1/pBR322/pUC origin of
                     replication"
                     /locus_tag="ori"
                     /label="ori"
                     /ApEinfo_label="ori"
                     /ApEinfo_fwdcolor="#999999"
                     /ApEinfo_revcolor="#999999"
                     /ApEinfo_graphicformat="arrow_data {{0 0.5 0 1 2 0 0 -1 0
                     -0.5} {} 0} width 5 offset 0"
     misc_feature    760..807
                     /locus_tag="Myristoylation signal peptide from Emu's Src
                     (NXG35893.1)"
                     /label="Myristoylation signal peptide from Emu's Src
                     (NXG35893.1)"
                     /ApEinfo_label="Myristoylation signal peptide from Emu's
                     Src (NXG35893.1)"
                     /ApEinfo_fwdcolor="#839dff"
                     /ApEinfo_revcolor="#839dff"
                     /ApEinfo_graphicformat="arrow_data {{0 0.5 0 1 2 0 0 -1 0
                     -0.5} {} 0} width 5 offset 0"
     primer_bind     complement(9587..9606)
                     /note="pBR322 origin, forward primer"
                     /locus_tag="pBR322ori-F"
                     /label="pBR322ori-F"
                     /ApEinfo_label="pBR322ori-F"
                     /ApEinfo_fwdcolor="#14c0bd"
                     /ApEinfo_revcolor="#4ec02b"
                     /ApEinfo_graphicformat="arrow_data {{0 0.5 0 1 2 0 0 -1 0
                     -0.5} {} 0} width 5 offset 0"
     CDS             complement(10266..11126)
                     /codon_start="1"
                     /gene="bla"
                     /product="beta-lactamase"
                     /note="confers resistance to ampicillin, carbenicillin,
                     and related antibiotics"
                     /translation="MSIQHFRVALIPFFAAFCLPVFAHPETLVKVKDAEDQLGARVGY
                     IELDLNSGKILESFRPEERFPMMSTFKVLLCGAVLSRIDAGQEQLGRRIHYSQNDLVE
                     YSPVTEKHLTDGMTVRELCSAAITMSDNTAANLLLTTIGGPKELTAFLHNMGDHVTRL
                     DRWEPELNEAIPNDERDTTMPVAMATTLRKLLTGELLTLASRQQLIDWMEADKVAGPL
                     LRSALPAGWFIADKSGAGERGSRGIIAALGPDGKPSRIVVIYTTGSQATMDERNRQIA
                     EIGASLIKHW"
                     /locus_tag="AmpR"
                     /label="AmpR"
                     /ApEinfo_label="AmpR"
                     /ApEinfo_fwdcolor="#e9d024"
                     /ApEinfo_revcolor="#e9d024"
                     /ApEinfo_graphicformat="arrow_data {{0 0.5 0 1 2 0 0 -1 0
                     -0.5} {} 0} width 5 offset 0"
     primer_bind     10889..10908
                     /note="Ampicillin resistance gene, reverse primer"
                     /locus_tag="Amp-R"
                     /label="Amp-R"
                     /ApEinfo_label="Amp-R"
                     /ApEinfo_fwdcolor="#14c0bd"
                     /ApEinfo_revcolor="#4ec02b"
                     /ApEinfo_graphicformat="arrow_data {{0 0.5 0 1 2 0 0 -1 0
                     -0.5} {} 0} width 5 offset 0"
     promoter        complement(11127..11231)
                     /gene="bla"
                     /locus_tag="AmpR promoter"
                     /label="AmpR promoter"
                     /ApEinfo_label="AmpR promoter"
                     /ApEinfo_fwdcolor="#346ee0"
                     /ApEinfo_revcolor="#346ee0"
                     /ApEinfo_graphicformat="arrow_data {{0 0.5 0 1 2 0 0 -1 0
                     -0.5} {} 0} width 5 offset 0"
     primer_bind     complement(11306..11325)
                     /note="pRS vectors, use to sequence yeast selectable
                     marker"
                     /locus_tag="pRS-marker"
                     /label="pRS-marker"
                     /ApEinfo_label="pRS-marker"
                     /ApEinfo_fwdcolor="#14c0bd"
                     /ApEinfo_revcolor="#4ec02b"
                     /ApEinfo_graphicformat="arrow_data {{0 0.5 0 1 2 0 0 -1 0
                     -0.5} {} 0} width 5 offset 0"
     primer_bind     complement(7270..7287)
                     /note="Bovine growth hormone terminator, reverse primer.
                     Also called BGH reverse"
                     /locus_tag="BGH-rev"
                     /label="BGH-rev"
                     /ApEinfo_label="BGH-rev"
                     /ApEinfo_fwdcolor="#14c0bd"
                     /ApEinfo_revcolor="#4ec02b"
                     /ApEinfo_graphicformat="arrow_data {{0 0.5 0 1 2 0 0 -1 0
                     -0.5} {} 0} width 5 offset 0"
     rep_origin      7546..7974
                     /direction="RIGHT"
                     /note="f1 bacteriophage origin of replication; arrow
                     indicates direction of (+) strand synthesis"
                     /locus_tag="f1 ori"
                     /label="f1 ori"
                     /ApEinfo_label="f1 ori"
                     /ApEinfo_fwdcolor="#999999"
                     /ApEinfo_revcolor="#999999"
                     /ApEinfo_graphicformat="arrow_data {{0 0.5 0 1 2 0 0 -1 0
                     -0.5} {} 0} width 5 offset 0"
     primer_bind     complement(7633..7652)
                     /note="F1 origin, reverse primer"
                     /locus_tag="F1ori-R"
                     /label="F1ori-R"
                     /ApEinfo_label="F1ori-R"
                     /ApEinfo_fwdcolor="#14c0bd"
                     /ApEinfo_revcolor="#4ec02b"
                     /ApEinfo_graphicformat="arrow_data {{0 0.5 0 1 2 0 0 -1 0
                     -0.5} {} 0} width 5 offset 0"
     source          3970..4032
                     /organism="synthetic DNA construct"
                     /mol_type="other DNA"
                     /locus_tag="source:synthetic DNA construct(1)"
                     /label="source:synthetic DNA construct(1)"
                     /ApEinfo_label="source:synthetic DNA construct"
                     /ApEinfo_fwdcolor="#00DF87"
                     /ApEinfo_revcolor="#00DF87"
                     /ApEinfo_graphicformat="arrow_data {{0 0.5 0 1 2 0 0 -1 0
                     -0.5} {} 0} width 5 offset 0"
                     /ApEinfo_hidden=""
     primer_bind     complement(7983..8003)
                     /note="SV40 enhancer, reverse primer for pBABE vectors"
                     /locus_tag="pBABE 3'"
                     /label="pBABE 3'"
                     /ApEinfo_label="pBABE 3'"
                     /ApEinfo_fwdcolor="#14c0bd"
                     /ApEinfo_revcolor="#4ec02b"
                     /ApEinfo_graphicformat="arrow_data {{0 0.5 0 1 2 0 0 -1 0
                     -0.5} {} 0} width 5 offset 0"
     promoter        7988..8317
                     /note="SV40 enhancer and early promoter"
                     /locus_tag="SV40 promoter"
                     /label="SV40 promoter"
                     /ApEinfo_label="SV40 promoter"
                     /ApEinfo_fwdcolor="#346ee0"
                     /ApEinfo_revcolor="#346ee0"
                     /ApEinfo_graphicformat="arrow_data {{0 0.5 0 1 2 0 0 -1 0
                     -0.5} {} 0} width 5 offset 0"
     rep_origin      8168..8303
                     /note="SV40 origin of replication"
                     /locus_tag="SV40 ori"
                     /label="SV40 ori"
                     /ApEinfo_label="SV40 ori"
                     /ApEinfo_fwdcolor="#999999"
                     /ApEinfo_revcolor="#999999"
                     /ApEinfo_graphicformat="arrow_data {{0 0.5 0 1 2 0 0 -1 0
                     -0.5} {} 0} width 5 offset 0"
     promoter        8365..8412
                     /note="synthetic bacterial promoter "
                     /locus_tag="EM7 promoter"
                     /label="EM7 promoter"
                     /ApEinfo_label="EM7 promoter"
                     /ApEinfo_fwdcolor="#346ee0"
                     /ApEinfo_revcolor="#346ee0"
                     /ApEinfo_graphicformat="arrow_data {{0 0.5 0 1 2 0 0 -1 0
                     -0.5} {} 0} width 5 offset 0"
     misc_feature    1492..2382
                     /locus_tag="Halo7"
                     /label="Halo7"
                     /ApEinfo_label="Halo7"
                     /ApEinfo_fwdcolor="#acf999"
                     /ApEinfo_revcolor="#acf999"
                     /ApEinfo_graphicformat="arrow_data {{0 1 2 0 0 -1} {} 0}
                     width 5 offset 0"
     CDS             8431..8805
                     /codon_start="1"
                     /gene="Sh ble from Streptoalloteichus hindustanus"
                     /product="antibiotic-binding protein"
                     /note="confers resistance to bleomycin, phleomycin, and
                     Zeocin(TM)"
                     /translation="MAKLTSAVPVLTARDVAGAVEFWTDRLGFSRDFVEDDFAGVVRD
                     DVTLFISAVQDQVVPDNTLAWVWVRGLDELYAEWSEVVSTNFRDASGPAMTEIGEQPW
                     GREFALRDPAGNCVHFVAEEQD"
                     /locus_tag="BleoR"
                     /label="BleoR"
                     /ApEinfo_label="BleoR"
                     /ApEinfo_fwdcolor="#e9d024"
                     /ApEinfo_revcolor="#e9d024"
                     /ApEinfo_graphicformat="arrow_data {{0 0.5 0 1 2 0 0 -1 0
                     -0.5} {} 0} width 5 offset 0"
     polyA_signal    8935..9056
                     /note="SV40 polyadenylation signal"
                     /locus_tag="SV40 poly(A) signal"
                     /label="SV40 poly(A) signal"
                     /ApEinfo_label="SV40 poly(A) signal"
                     /ApEinfo_fwdcolor="#ff3eee"
                     /ApEinfo_revcolor="#ff3eee"
                     /ApEinfo_graphicformat="arrow_data {{0 0.5 0 1 2 0 0 -1 0
                     -0.5} {} 0} width 5 offset 0"
     primer_bind     complement(8972..8991)
                     /note="SV40 polyA, reverse primer"
                     /locus_tag="SV40pA-R"
                     /label="SV40pA-R"
                     /ApEinfo_label="SV40pA-R"
                     /ApEinfo_fwdcolor="#14c0bd"
                     /ApEinfo_revcolor="#4ec02b"
                     /ApEinfo_graphicformat="arrow_data {{0 0.5 0 1 2 0 0 -1 0
                     -0.5} {} 0} width 5 offset 0"
     primer_bind     9026..9045
                     /note="SV40 polyA terminator, reverse primer"
                     /locus_tag="EBV-rev"
                     /label="EBV-rev"
                     /ApEinfo_label="EBV-rev"
                     /ApEinfo_fwdcolor="#14c0bd"
                     /ApEinfo_revcolor="#4ec02b"
                     /ApEinfo_graphicformat="arrow_data {{0 0.5 0 1 2 0 0 -1 0
                     -0.5} {} 0} width 5 offset 0"
     primer_bind     complement(9105..9121)
                     /note="common sequencing primer, one of multiple similar
                     variants"
                     /locus_tag="M13 rev"
                     /label="M13 rev"
                     /ApEinfo_label="M13 rev"
                     /ApEinfo_fwdcolor="#14c0bd"
                     /ApEinfo_revcolor="#4ec02b"
                     /ApEinfo_graphicformat="arrow_data {{0 0.5 0 1 2 0 0 -1 0
                     -0.5} {} 0} width 5 offset 0"
     primer_bind     complement(9105..9121)
                     /note="In lacZ gene. Also called M13-rev"
                     /locus_tag="M13 Reverse"
                     /label="M13 Reverse"
                     /ApEinfo_label="M13 Reverse"
                     /ApEinfo_fwdcolor="#14c0bd"
                     /ApEinfo_revcolor="#4ec02b"
                     /ApEinfo_graphicformat="arrow_data {{0 0.5 0 1 2 0 0 -1 0
                     -0.5} {} 0} width 5 offset 0"
     misc_feature    4033..4077
                     /locus_tag="SGx3(1)"
                     /label="SGx3(1)"
                     /ApEinfo_label="SGx3"
                     /ApEinfo_fwdcolor="#89ffff"
                     /ApEinfo_revcolor="#89ffff"
                     /ApEinfo_graphicformat="arrow_data {{0 0.5 0 1 2 0 0 -1 0
                     -0.5} {} 0} width 5 offset 0"
     primer_bind     complement(9118..9140)
                     /note="In lacZ gene"
                     /locus_tag="M13/pUC Reverse"
                     /label="M13/pUC Reverse"
                     /ApEinfo_label="M13/pUC Reverse"
                     /ApEinfo_fwdcolor="#14c0bd"
                     /ApEinfo_revcolor="#4ec02b"
                     /ApEinfo_graphicformat="arrow_data {{0 0.5 0 1 2 0 0 -1 0
                     -0.5} {} 0} width 5 offset 0"
     protein_bind    9129..9145
                     /bound_moiety="lac repressor encoded by lacI"
                     /note="The lac repressor binds to the lac operator to
                     inhibit transcription in E. coli. This inhibition can be
                     relieved by adding lactose or
                     isopropyl-beta-D-thiogalactopyranoside (IPTG)."
                     /locus_tag="lac operator"
                     /label="lac operator"
                     /ApEinfo_label="lac operator"
                     /ApEinfo_fwdcolor="#00D95A"
                     /ApEinfo_revcolor="#00D95A"
                     /ApEinfo_graphicformat="arrow_data {{0 0.5 0 1 2 0 0 -1 0
                     -0.5} {} 0} width 5 offset 0"
     promoter        complement(9153..9183)
                     /note="promoter for the E. coli lac operon"
                     /locus_tag="lac promoter"
                     /label="lac promoter"
                     /ApEinfo_label="lac promoter"
                     /ApEinfo_fwdcolor="#346ee0"
                     /ApEinfo_revcolor="#346ee0"
                     /ApEinfo_graphicformat="arrow_data {{0 0.5 0 1 2 0 0 -1 0
                     -0.5} {} 0} width 5 offset 0"
     protein_bind    9198..9219
                     /bound_moiety="E. coli catabolite activator protein"
                     /note="CAP binding activates transcription in the presence
                     of cAMP."
                     /locus_tag="CAP binding site"
                     /label="CAP binding site"
                     /ApEinfo_label="CAP binding site"
                     /ApEinfo_fwdcolor="#008065"
                     /ApEinfo_revcolor="#008065"
                     /ApEinfo_graphicformat="arrow_data {{0 0.5 0 1 2 0 0 -1 0
                     -0.5} {} 0} width 5 offset 0"
     source          1..748
                     /organism="synthetic DNA construct"
                     /mol_type="other DNA"
                     /locus_tag="source:synthetic DNA construct(2)"
                     /label="source:synthetic DNA construct(2)"
                     /ApEinfo_label="source:synthetic DNA construct"
                     /ApEinfo_fwdcolor="#00DF87"
                     /ApEinfo_revcolor="#00DF87"
                     /ApEinfo_graphicformat="arrow_data {{0 0.5 0 1 2 0 0 -1 0
                     -0.5} {} 0} width 5 offset 0"
                     /ApEinfo_hidden=""
     enhancer        83..462
                     /note="human cytomegalovirus immediate early enhancer"
                     /locus_tag="CMV enhancer"
                     /label="CMV enhancer"
                     /ApEinfo_label="CMV enhancer"
                     /ApEinfo_fwdcolor="#5ac3fa"
                     /ApEinfo_revcolor="#5ac3fa"
                     /ApEinfo_graphicformat="arrow_data {{0 0.5 0 1 2 0 0 -1 0
                     -0.5} {} 0} width 5 offset 0"
     promoter        463..666
                     /note="human cytomegalovirus (CMV) immediate early
                     promoter"
                     /locus_tag="CMV promoter"
                     /label="CMV promoter"
                     /ApEinfo_label="CMV promoter"
                     /ApEinfo_fwdcolor="#346ee0"
                     /ApEinfo_revcolor="#346ee0"
                     /ApEinfo_graphicformat="arrow_data {{0 0.5 0 1 2 0 0 -1 0
                     -0.5} {} 0} width 5 offset 0"
     primer_bind     617..637
                     /note="Human CMV immediate early promoter, forward primer"
                     /locus_tag="CMV-F"
                     /label="CMV-F"
                     /ApEinfo_label="CMV-F"
                     /ApEinfo_fwdcolor="#14c0bd"
                     /ApEinfo_revcolor="#4ec02b"
                     /ApEinfo_graphicformat="arrow_data {{0 0.5 0 1 2 0 0 -1 0
                     -0.5} {} 0} width 5 offset 0"
     primer_bind     711..730
                     /note="T7 promoter, forward primer"
                     /locus_tag="T7"
                     /label="T7"
                     /ApEinfo_label="T7"
                     /ApEinfo_fwdcolor="#14c0bd"
                     /ApEinfo_revcolor="#4ec02b"
                     /ApEinfo_graphicformat="arrow_data {{0 0.5 0 1 2 0 0 -1 0
                     -0.5} {} 0} width 5 offset 0"
     promoter        711..729
                     /note="promoter for bacteriophage T7 RNA polymerase"
                     /locus_tag="T7 promoter"
                     /label="T7 promoter"
                     /ApEinfo_label="T7 promoter"
                     /ApEinfo_fwdcolor="#346ee0"
                     /ApEinfo_revcolor="#346ee0"
                     /ApEinfo_graphicformat="arrow_data {{0 0.5 0 1 2 0 0 -1 0
                     -0.5} {} 0} width 5 offset 0"
     misc_feature    4084..7242
                     /locus_tag="mouse FAK (NM_007982.2)"
                     /label="mouse FAK (NM_007982.2)"
                     /ApEinfo_label="mouse FAK (NM_007982.2)"
                     /ApEinfo_fwdcolor="#ffa3b6"
                     /ApEinfo_revcolor="#ffa3b6"
                     /ApEinfo_graphicformat="arrow_data {{0 1 2 0 0 -1} {} 0}
                     width 5 offset 0"
     misc_feature    1095..1095
                     /locus_tag="silent mutation: C288T  (Y96Y)"
                     /label="silent mutation: C288T  (Y96Y)"
                     /ApEinfo_label="silent mutation: C288T  (Y96Y)"
                     /ApEinfo_fwdcolor="#0064ff"
                     /ApEinfo_revcolor="green"
                     /ApEinfo_graphicformat="arrow_data {{0 0.5 0 1 2 0 0 -1 0
                     -0.5} {} 0} width 5 offset 0"
     misc_feature    4207..4207
                     /locus_tag="sequence conflict (T124C, Y42H)"
                     /label="sequence conflict (T124C, Y42H)"
                     /ApEinfo_label="sequence conflict (T124C, Y42H)"
                     /ApEinfo_fwdcolor="#0f7ffe"
                     /ApEinfo_revcolor="green"
                     /ApEinfo_graphicformat="arrow_data {{0 1 2 0 0 -1} {} 0}
                     width 5 offset 0"
ORIGIN
        1 ttgaccgaca attgcatgaa gaatctgctt agggttaggc gttttgcgct gcttcgcgat
       61 gtacgggcca gatatacgcg ttgacattga ttattgacta gttattaata gtaatcaatt
      121 acggggtcat tagttcatag cccatatatg gagttccgcg ttacataact tacggtaaat
      181 ggcccgcctg gctgaccgcc caacgacccc cgcccattga cgtcaataat gacgtatgtt
      241 cccatagtaa cgccaatagg gactttccat tgacgtcaat gggtggagta tttacggtaa
      301 actgcccact tggcagtaca tcaagtgtat catatgccaa gtacgccccc tattgacgtc
      361 aatgacggta aatggcccgc ctggcattat gcccagtaca tgaccttatg ggactttcct
      421 acttggcagt acatctacgt attagtcatc gctattacca tggtgatgcg gttttggcag
      481 tacatcaatg ggcgtggata gcggtttgac tcacggggat ttccaagtct ccaccccatt
      541 gacgtcaatg ggagtttgtt ttggcaccaa aatcaacggg actttccaaa atgtcgtaac
      601 aactccgccc cattgacgca aatgggcggt aggcgtgtac ggtgggaggt ctatataagc
      661 agagctctct ggctaactag agaacccact gcttactggc ttatcgaaat taatacgact
      721 cactataggg agacccaagc tggctagcGG CGCGCCAGCA TGGGTTCCTC CAAATCCAAG
      781 CCCAAGGACG CATCTCAGCG ACGTCGCGCC TCAAACGATT ATACCCAACA AGCAACCCAA
      841 AGCTATGGGG CCTACCCCAC CCAGCCCGGG CAGGGCTATT CCCAGCAGAG CAGTCAGCCC
      901 TACGGACAGC AGAGTTACAG TGGTTATAGC CAGTCCACGG ACACTTCAGG CTATGGCCAG
      961 AGCAGCTATT CTTCTTATGG CCAGAGCCAG AACACAGGCT ATGGAACTCA GTCAACTCCC
     1021 CAGGGATATG GCTCGACTGG CGGCTATGGC AGTAGCCAGA GCTCCCAATC GTCTTACGGG
     1081 CAGCAGTCCT CCTATCCTGG CTATGGCCAG CAGCCAGCTC CCAGCAGCAC CTCGGGAAGT
     1141 TACGGTAGCA GTTCTCAGAG CAGCAGCTAT GGGCAGCCCC AGAGTGGGAG CTACAGCCAG
     1201 CAGCCTAGCT ATGGTGGACA GCAGCAAAGC TATGGACAGC AGCAAAGCTA TAATCCCCCT
     1261 CAGGGCTATG GACAGCAGAA CCAGTACAAC AGCAGCAGTG GTGGTGGAGG TGGAGGTGGA
     1321 GGTGGAGGTA ACTATGGCCA AGATCAATCC TCCATGAGTA GTGGTGGTGG CAGTGGTGGC
     1381 GGTTATGGCA ATCAAGACCA GAGTGGTGGA GGTGGCAGCG GTGGCTATGG ACAGCAGGAC
     1441 CGTGGATCTG GCGGAGGCGG TAGTGGCGGA GGAGGGAGTG GTGGTGGAGG AATGGCAGAA
     1501 ATCGGTACTG GCTTTCCATT CGACCCCCAT TATGTGGAAG TCCTGGGCGA GCGCATGCAC
     1561 TACGTCGATG TTGGTCCGCG CGATGGCACC CCTGTGCTGT TCCTGCACGG TAACCCGACC
     1621 TCCTCCTACG TGTGGCGCAA CATCATCCCG CATGTTGCAC CGACCCATCG CTGCATTGCT
     1681 CCAGACCTGA TCGGTATGGG CAAATCCGAC AAACCAGACC TGGGTTATTT CTTCGACGAC
     1741 CACGTCCGCT TCATGGATGC CTTCATCGAA GCCCTGGGTC TGGAAGAGGT CGTCCTGGTC
     1801 ATTCACGACT GGGGCTCCGC TCTGGGTTTC CACTGGGCCA AGCGCAATCC AGAGCGCGTC
     1861 AAAGGTATTG CATTTATGGA GTTCATCCGC CCTATCCCGA CCTGGGACGA ATGGCCAGAA
     1921 TTTGCCCGCG AGACCTTCCA GGCCTTCCGC ACCACCGACG TCGGCCGCAA GCTGATCATC
     1981 GATCAGAACG TTTTTATCGA GGGTACGCTG CCGATGGGTG TCGTCCGCCC GCTGACTGAA
     2041 GTCGAGATGG ACCATTACCG CGAGCCGTTC CTGAATCCTG TTGACCGCGA GCCACTGTGG
     2101 CGCTTCCCAA ACGAGCTGCC AATCGCCGGT GAGCCAGCGA ACATCGTCGC GCTGGTCGAA
     2161 GAATACATGG ACTGGCTGCA CCAGTCCCCT GTCCCGAAGC TGCTGTTCTG GGGCACCCCA
     2221 GGCGTTCTGA TCCCACCGGC CGAAGCCGCT CGCCTGGCCA AAAGCCTGCC TAACTGCAAG
     2281 GCTGTGGACA TCGGCCCGGG TCTGAATCTG CTGCAAGAAG ACAACCCGGA CCTGATCGGC
     2341 AGCGAGATCG CGCGCTGGCT GTCGACGCTC GAGATTTCCG GCTCCGGACT CAGATCTCGA
     2401 GCTCAAGCTT CGTCAGGAGG CGGTGGCTCA GGAGGCGGTG GCTCAGGAGG CGGTGGCGCG
     2461 GCCACGCGTA CGCGTATGAA GATGGACAAA AAGACTATAG TTTGGTTTAG AAGAGACCTA
     2521 AGGATTGAGG ATAATCCTGC ATTAGCAGCA GCTGCTCACG AAGGATCTGT TTTTCCTGTC
     2581 TTCATTTGGT GTCCTGAAGA AGAAGGACAG TTTTATCCTG GAAGAGCTTC AAGATGGTGG
     2641 ATGAAACAAT CACTTGCTCA CTTATCTCAA TCCTTGAAGG CTCTTGGATC TGACCTCACT
     2701 TTAATCAAAA CCCACAACAC GATTTCAGCG ATCTTGGATT GTATCCGCGT TACCGGTGCT
     2761 ACAAAAGTCG TCTTTAACCA CCTCTATGAT CCTGTTTCGT TAGTTCGGGA CCATACCGTA
     2821 AAGGAGAAGC TGGTGGAACG TGGGATCTCT GTGCAAAGCT ACAATGGAGA TCTATTGTAT
     2881 GAACCGTGGG AGATATACTG CGAAAAGGGC AAACCTTTTA CGAGTTTCAA TTCTTACTGG
     2941 AAGAAATGCT TAGATATGTC GATTGAATCC GTTATGCTTC CTCCTCCTTG GCGGTTGATG
     3001 CCAATAACTG CAGCGGCTGA AGCGATTTGG GCGTGTTCGA TTGAAGAACT AGGGCTGGAG
     3061 AATGAGGCCG AGAAACCGAG CAATGCGTTG TTAACTAGAG CTTGGTCTCC AGGATGGAGC
     3121 AATGCTGATA AGTTACTAAA TGAGTTCATC GAGAAGCAGT TGATAGATTA TGCAAAGAAC
     3181 AGCAAGAAAG TTGTTGGGAA TTCTACTTCA CTACTTTCTC CGTATCTCCA TTTCGGGGAA
     3241 ATAAGCGTCA GACACGTTTT CCAGTGTGCC CGGATGAAAC AAATTATATG GGCAAGAGAT
     3301 AAGAACAGTG AAGGAGAAGA AAGTGCAGAT CTTTTTCTTA GGGGAATCGG TTTAAGAGAG
     3361 TATTCTCGGT ATATATGTTT CAACTTCCCG TTTACTCACG AGCAATCGTT GTTGAGTCAT
     3421 CTTCGGTTTT TCCCTTGGGA TGCTGATGTT GATAAGTTCA AGGCCTGGAG ACAAGGCAGG
     3481 ACCGGTTATC CGTTGGTGGA TGCCGGAATG AGAGAGCTTT GGGCTACCGG ATGGATGCAT
     3541 AACAGAATAA GAGTGATTGT TTCAAGCTTT GCTGTGAAGT TTCTTCTCCT TCCATGGAAA
     3601 TGGGGAATGA AGTATTTCTG GGATACACTT TTGGATGCTG ATTTGGAATG TGACATCCTT
     3661 GGCTGGCAGT ATATCTCTGG GAGTATCCCC GATGGCCACG AGCTTGATCG CTTGGACAAT
     3721 CCCGCGTTAC AAGGCGCCAA ATATGACCCA GAAGGTGAGT ACATAAGGCA ATGGCTTCCC
     3781 GAGCTTGCGA GATTGCCAAC TGAATGGATC CATCATCCAT GGGACGCTCC TTTAACCGTA
     3841 CTCAAAGCTT CTGGTGTGGA ACTCGGAACA AACTATGCGA AACCCATTGT AGACATCGAC
     3901 ACAGCTCGTG AGCTACTAGC TAAAGCTATT TCAAGAACCC GTGAAGCACA GATCATGATC
     3961 GGAGCAGCAg cccgggatcc accggtcgcc accggttcag ggagcggatc cggctcaggg
     4021 agtgcggccg acGGGGGTGG CGGGTCAGGG GGTGGTGGGA GTGGTGGGGG AGGCAGCGAT
     4081 ATCATGGCAG CTGCTTATCT TGACCCAAAC TTGAATCACA CACCAAGTTC GAGTACTAAG
     4141 ACTCACCTGG GTACTGGCAT GGAACGGTCC CCTGGTGCAA TGGAACGAGT ATTAAAGGTC
     4201 TTTCATCATT TTGAAAGCAG TAGTGAGCCA ACCACCTGGG CCAGTATTAT CAGGCATGGA
     4261 GATGCTACTG ATGTCAGGGG CATCATTCAG AAGATAGTGG ACAGTCACAA AGTAAAGCAC
     4321 GTGGCCTGCT ATGGATTTCG CCTCAGTCAC CTGCGATCGG AGGAGGTGCA CTGGCTGCAC
     4381 GTGGACATGG GTGTCTCCAG TGTGAGGGAG AAATATGAAC TCGCCCACCC ACCAGAGGAG
     4441 TGGAAATATG AGTTGAGAAT TCGTTACTTG CCAAAAGGAT TTCTAAACCA GTTTACTGAA
     4501 GATAAGCCAA CATTGAATTT CTTCTATCAA CAGGTGAAGA GTGACTACAT GCAAGAAATA
     4561 GCTGATCAAG TAGACCAAGA AATAGCTTTG AAGTTGGGTT GTTTGGAAAT TAGGCGATCC
     4621 TATTGGGAGA TGAGGGGTAA TGCCCTAGAG AAGAAGTCCA ACTATGAAGT ATTAGAAAAA
     4681 GATGTTGGTT TAAAGCGATT TTTTCCTAAG AGTTTACTGG ATTCTGTCAA GGCCAAAACA
     4741 CTAAGAAAGC TGATCCAGCA AACATTCAGG CAGTTTGCCA ACCTTAATAG AGAAGAAAGC
     4801 ATCCTGAAAT TCTTTGAGAT TCTTTCTCCT GTGTACAGAT TTGACAAAGA GTGCTTCAAG
     4861 TGTGCCCTTG GGTCAAGTTG GATCATTTCT GTGGAATTGG CAATCGGCCC AGAAGAAGGG
     4921 ATCAGTTACC TGACAGACAA AGGCTGCAAT CCCACACACC TAGCAGACTT TAACCAAGTG
     4981 CAGACCATCC AGTACTCAAA CAGTGAAGAC AAAGACAGGA AAGGAATGCT ACAACTCAAA
     5041 ATCGCTGGTG CTCCTGAGCC TCTGACCGTG ACGGCACCAT CCCTAACCAT TGCCGAGAAC
     5101 ATGGCCGACC TGATTGATGG ATACTGCCGG CTGGTGAATG GAGCCACACA ATCTTTCATC
     5161 ATCAGACCCC AGAAAGAAGG TGAACGGGCG TTGCCATCAA TACCAAAGTT GGCCAACAGT
     5221 GAAAAGCAAG GCATGCGGAC ACATGCAGTC TCTGTGTCAG AGACAGATGA CTATGCAGAG
     5281 ATCATCGATG AGGAAGACAC ATACACCATG CCCTCGACCA GGGATTATGA GATTCAGAGA
     5341 GAAAGAATAG AACTTGGACG CTGTATTGGA GAAGGTCAGT TTGGAGATGT ACATCAAGGC
     5401 GTGTACCTGA GCCCAGAGAA TCCAGCTTTG GCTGTTGCAA TCAAAACATG TAAAAACTGT
     5461 ACTTCGGACA GCGTGAGAGA GAAGTTCCTT CAAGAAGCCT TAACAATGCG TCAGTTTGAC
     5521 CATCCTCACA TCGTGAAGCT GATTGGAGTC ATTACAGAGA ACCCTGTCTG GATAATCATG
     5581 GAGTTGTGCA CACTTGGAGA GCTGAGGTCA TTTTTGCAAG TAAGAAAATA CAGCTTGGAC
     5641 CTGGCATCTT TGATATTATA TGCCTATCAG CTTAGTACAG CACTCGCGTA TCTGGAGAGC
     5701 AAAAGATTTG TTCACAGGGA CATTGCTGCT CGGAATGTTC TGGTGTCTTC AAATGATTGT
     5761 GTAAAATTGG GAGACTTTGG ATTATCTCGA TATATGGAAG ACAGTACTTA CTATAAAGCT
     5821 TCCAAAGGAA AATTACCTAT TAAATGGATG GCTCCAGAGT CAATCAATTT TCGACGTTTT
     5881 ACCTCAGCTA GTGACGTGTG GATGTTTGGT GTGTGTATGT GGGAGATACT GATGCATGGC
     5941 GTGAAGCCTT TTCAAGGAGT GAAGAACAAT GATGTGATCG GTCGAATTGA AAATGGGGAA
     6001 AGATTACCAA TGCCTCCAAA TTGTCCTCCC ACCCTCTACA GCCTTATGAC GAAATGTTGG
     6061 GCCTATGACC CCAGCAGGCG GCCCAGGTTT ACTGAACTAA AAGCTCAGCT CAGCACAATC
     6121 CTGGAGGAGG AGAAGGTGCA GCAAGAAGAA CGGATGAGGA TGGAATCCAG AAGACAGGCT
     6181 ACCGTGTCCT GGGACTCTGG AGGGTCTGAT GAAGCACCAC CCAAGCCCAG CAGACCTGGT
     6241 TATCCTAGCC CGAGATCCAG TGAAGGATTT TATCCCAGCC CACAGCACAT GGTCCAGACC
     6301 AATCACTACC AGGTCTCTGG CTACCCGGGT TCCCATGGAA TCCCAGCCAT GGCTGGCAGC
     6361 ATTTACCAAG GTCAGGCATC TCTTCTGGAC CAGACAGAAT TGTGGAATCA CAGACCTCAG
     6421 GAGATGTCCA TGTGGCAGCC CAGTGTGGAG GATTCGGCAG CTTTGGACCT TCGAGGGATG
     6481 GGACAGGTGC TTCCCCCTCA CCTGATGGAA GAGCGGCTAA TCCGACAGCA GCAGGAAATG
     6541 GAAGAAGACC AGCGCTGGCT GGAGAAGGAA GAGCGATTCC TGAAACCTGA TGTGAGGCTC
     6601 TCTCGAGGCA GCATCGACAG GGAAGACGGG AGTTTTCAGG GTCCGACTGG AAACCAACAC
     6661 ATCTATCAGC CTGTGGGGAA GCCAGATCCT GCAGCTCCAC CAAAGAAACC TCCTCGCCCT
     6721 GGAGCACCTG GCCACCTAAG CAACCTGTCC AGCATCAGCA GCCCTGCAGA CAGCTACAAT
     6781 GAGGGTGTCA AGCTTCAGCC CCAGGAAATC AGCCCCCCTC CCACTGCCAA CCTTGACCGG
     6841 TCCAATGACA AGGTATATGA AAATGTGACA GGCCTAGTGA AGGCTGTCAT CGAGATGTCC
     6901 AGCAAAATCC AGCCAGCTCC TCCAGAAGAG TACGTCCCTA TGGTGAAGGA AGTTGGCCTG
     6961 GCCCTGCGGA CCTTACTAGC CACGGTGGAT GAGACCATTC CTGCTCTTCC AGCCAGCACT
     7021 CATCGAGAGA TCGAGATGGC ACAGAAGCTG CTGAACTCCG ACTTAGGCGA GCTCATCAGC
     7081 AAGATGAAGC TGGCGCAGCA GTACGTCATG ACCAGCCTGC AGCAGGAGTA TAAGAAGCAG
     7141 ATGCTGACAG CTGCTCACGC CCTGGCTGTG GATGCCAAGA ACCTACTTGA TGTTATTGAT
     7201 CAAGCAAGAC TGAAAATGCT AGGGCAGACA CGGCCACACT GAGCGGCCGC gtttaaaccc
     7261 gctgatcagc ctcgactgtg ccttctagtt gccagccatc tgttgtttgc ccctcccccg
     7321 tgccttcctt gaccctggaa ggtgccactc ccactgtcct ttcctaataa aatgaggaaa
     7381 ttgcatcgca ttgtctgagt aggtgtcatt ctattctggg gggtggggtg gggcaggaca
     7441 gcaaggggga ggattgggaa gacaatagca ggcatgctgg ggatgcggtg ggctctatgg
     7501 cttctgaggc ggaaagaacc agctggggct ctagggggta tccccnnnnn nnnnnnnnnn
     7561 nnnnnnnnnn nnnnnnnnnn nnnnnnnnnn nnnnnnnnnn nnnnnnnnnn nnnnnnnnnn
     7621 nnnnnnnnnn nnnnnnnnnn nnnnnnnnnn nnnnnnnnnn nnnnnnnnnc nnnnnnnnnn
     7681 nnnnnnnnnn nnnnnnnnnn nnnnnnnnnn nnnnnnnnnn nnnnnnnnnn nnnnnnnnnn
     7741 nnnnnnnnnn nnnnnnnnnn nannnnnnnn nnnnnnnnnn nnnnnnnnnn nnnnnnnnnn
     7801 nnnnnnnnnn ncctttgacg ttggagtcca cgttctttaa tagtggactc ttgttccaaa
     7861 ctggaacaac actcaaccct atctcggtct attcttttga tttataaggg attttgccga
     7921 tttcggccta ttggttaaaa aatgagctga tttaacaaaa atttaacgcg aattaattct
     7981 gtggaatgtg tgtcagttag ggtgtggaaa gtccccaggc tccccagcag gcagaagtat
     8041 gcaaagcatg catctcaatt agtcagcaac caggtgtgga aagtccccag gctccccagc
     8101 aggcagaagt atgcaaagca tgcatctcaa ttagtcagca accatagtcc cgcccctaac
     8161 tccgcccatc ccgcccctaa ctccgcccag ttccgcccat tctccgcccc atggctgact
     8221 aatttttttt atttatgcag aggccgaggc cgcctctgcc tctgagctat tccagaagta
     8281 gtgaggaggc ttttttggag gcctaggctt ttgcaaaaag ctcccgggag cttgtatatc
     8341 cattttcgga tctgatcagc acgtgttgac aattaatcat cggcatagta tatcggcata
     8401 gtataatacg acaaggtgag gaactaaacc atggccaagt tgaccagtgc cgttccggtg
     8461 ctcaccgcgc gcgacgtcgc cggagcggtc gagttctgga ccgaccggct cgggttctcc
     8521 cgggacttcg tggaggacga cttcgccggt gtggtccggg acgacgtgac cctgttcatc
     8581 agcgcggtcc aggaccaggt ggtgccggac aacaccctgg cctgggtgtg ggtgcgcggc
     8641 ctggacgagc tgtacgccga gtggtcggag gtcgtgtcca cgaacttccg ggacgcctcc
     8701 gggccggcca tgaccgagat cggcgagcag ccgtgggggc gggagttcgc cctgcgcgac
     8761 ccggccggca actgcgtgca cttcgtggcc gaggagcagg actgacacgt gctacgagat
     8821 ttcgattcca ccgccgcctt ctatgaaagg ttgggcttcg gaatcgtttt ccgggacgcc
     8881 ggctggatga tcctccagcg cggggatctc atgctggagt tcttcgccca ccccaacttg
     8941 tttattgcag cttataatgg ttacaaataa agcaatagca tcacaaattt cacaaataaa
     9001 gcattttttt cactgcattc tagttgtggt ttgtccaaac tcatcaatgt atcttatcat
     9061 gtctgtatac cgtcgacctc tagctagagc ttggcgtaat catggtcata gctgtttcct
     9121 gtgtgaaatt gttatccgct cacaattcca cacaacatac gagccggaag cataaagtgt
     9181 aaagcctggg gtgcctaatg agtgagctaa ctcacattaa ttgcgttgcg ctcactgccc
     9241 gctttccagt cgggaaacct gtcgtgccag ctgcattaat gaatcggcca acgcgcgggg
     9301 agaggcggtt tgcgtattgg gcgctcttcc gcttcctcgc tcactgactc gctgcgctcg
     9361 gtcgttcggc tgcggcgagc ggtatcagct cactcaaagg cggtaatacg gttatccaca
     9421 gaatcagggg ataacgcagg aaagaacatg tgagcaaaag gccagcaaaa ggccaggaac
     9481 cgtaaaaagg ccgcgttgct ggcgtttttc cataggctcc gcccccctga cgagcatcac
     9541 aaaaatcgac gctcaagtca gaggtggcga aacccgacag gactataaag ataccaggcg
     9601 tttccccctg gaagctccct cgtgcgctct cctgttccga ccctgccgct taccggatac
     9661 ctgtccgcct ttctcccttc gggaagcgtg gcgctttctc atagctcacg ctgtaggtat
     9721 ctcagttcgg tgtaggtcgt tcgctccaag ctgggctgtg tgcacgaacc ccccgttcag
     9781 cccgaccgct gcgccttatc cggtaactat cgtcttgagt ccaacccggt aagacacgac
     9841 ttatcgccac tggcagcagc cactggtaac aggattagca gagcgaggta tgtaggcggt
     9901 gctacagagt tcttgaagtg gtggcctaac tacggctaca ctagaagaac agtatttggt
     9961 atctgcgctc tgctgaagcc agttaccttc ggaaaaagag ttggtagctc ttgatccggc
    10021 aaacaaacca ccgctggtag cggtggtttt tttgtttgca agcagcagat tacgcgcaga
    10081 aaaaaaggat ctcaagaaga tcctttgatc ttttctacgg ggtctgacgc tcagtggaac
    10141 gaaaactcac gttaagggat tttggtcatg agattatcaa aaaggatctt cacctagatc
    10201 cttttaaatt aaaaatgaag ttttaaatca atctaaagta tatatgagta aacttggtct
    10261 gacagttacc aatgcttaat cagtgaggca cctatctcag cgatctgtct atttcgttca
    10321 tccatagttg cctgactccc cgtcgtgtag ataactacga tacgggaggg cttaccatct
    10381 ggccccagtg ctgcaatgat accgcgagac ccacgctcac cggctccaga tttatcagca
    10441 ataaaccagc cagccggaag ggccgagcgc agaagtggtc ctgcaacttt atccgcctcc
    10501 atccagtcta ttaattgttg ccgggaagct agagtaagta gttcgccagt taatagtttg
    10561 cgcaacgttg ttgccattgc tacaggcatc gtggtgtcac gctcgtcgtt tggtatggct
    10621 tcattcagct ccggttccca acgatcaagg cgagttacat gatcccccat gttgtgcaaa
    10681 aaagcggtta gctccttcgg tcctccgatc gttgtcagaa gtaagttggc cgcagtgtta
    10741 tcactcatgg ttatggcagc actgcataat tctcttactg tcatgccatc cgtaagatgc
    10801 ttttctgtga ctggtgagta ctcaaccaag tcattctgag aatagtgtat gcggcgaccg
    10861 agttgctctt gcccggcgtc aatacgggat aataccgcgc cacatagcag aactttaaaa
    10921 gtgctcatca ttggaaaacg ttcttcgggg cgaaaactct caaggatctt accgctgttg
    10981 agatccagtt cgatgtaacc cactcgtgca cccaactgat cttcagcatc ttttactttc
    11041 accagcgttt ctgggtgagc aaaaacagga aggcaaaatg ccgcaaaaaa gggaataagg
    11101 gcgacacgga aatgttgaat actcatactc ttcctttttc aatattattg aagcatttat
    11161 cagggttatt gtctcatgag cggatacata tttgaatgta tttagaaaaa taaacaaata
    11221 ggggttccgc gcacatttcc ccgaaaagtg ccacctgacg tcgacggatc gggagatctc
    11281 ccgatcccct atggtgcact ctcagtacaa tctgctctga tgccgcatag ttaagccagt
    11341 atctgctccc tgcttgtgtg ttggaggtcg ctgagtagtg cgcgagcaaa atttaagcta
    11401 caacaaggca aggc    
//
