# Supplementary material for: A nano-liquid hub integrating growth and immune-evasion signaling to promote cell survival
Source: bioRxiv preprint, doi:10.1101/2021.12.30.474523, version 5 (2026-03-18)
Supplement: Supplementary data S1 [file 474523_file08.zip › DataS1_DNAfiles/092_pcDNA3.1(+)hygro-optDroplet-mEGFP-SG-Lyn.gb]

LOCUS       pcDNA3_1___hygro       10122 bp    DNA        linear       16-JUL-2022
DEFINITION  pcDNA3.1/Hygro(+)
ACCESSION   
KEYWORDS    
SOURCE      
  ORGANISM  other sequences; artificial sequences; vectors.
COMMENT     
COMMENT     
COMMENT     ApEinfo:methylated:1
FEATURES             Location/Qualifiers
     source          1..900
                     /organism="pcDNA3.1/Hygro(+)"
                     /mol_type="other DNA"
                     /locus_tag="source:pcDNA3.1/Hygro(+)"
                     /label="source:pcDNA3.1/Hygro(+)"
                     /ApEinfo_label="source:pcDNA3.1/Hygro(+)"
                     /ApEinfo_fwdcolor="#00DF87"
                     /ApEinfo_revcolor="#00DF87"
                     /ApEinfo_graphicformat="arrow_data {{0 0.5 0 1 2 0 0 -1 0
                     -0.5} {} 0} width 5 offset 0"
                     /ApEinfo_hidden=""
     promoter        236..852
                     /locus_tag="CMV_immearly_promoter"
                     /label="CMV_immearly_promoter"
                     /ApEinfo_label="CMV_immearly_promoter"
                     /ApEinfo_fwdcolor="#346ee0"
                     /ApEinfo_revcolor="#346ee0"
                     /ApEinfo_graphicformat="arrow_data {{0 0.5 0 1 2 0 0 -1 0
                     -0.5} {} 0} width 5 offset 0"
     misc_feature    315..602
                     /locus_tag="CAG_enhancer"
                     /label="CAG_enhancer"
                     /ApEinfo_label="CAG_enhancer"
                     /ApEinfo_fwdcolor="#7eff74"
                     /ApEinfo_revcolor="#7eff74"
                     /ApEinfo_graphicformat="arrow_data {{0 0.5 0 1 2 0 0 -1 0
                     -0.5} {} 0} width 5 offset 0"
     misc_feature    769..789
                     /locus_tag="CMV_fwd_primer"
                     /label="CMV_fwd_primer"
                     /ApEinfo_label="CMV_fwd_primer"
                     /ApEinfo_fwdcolor="#7eff74"
                     /ApEinfo_revcolor="#7eff74"
                     /ApEinfo_graphicformat="arrow_data {{0 0.5 0 1 2 0 0 -1 0
                     -0.5} {} 0} width 5 offset 0"
     misc_feature    1623..2339
                     /locus_tag="mEGFP"
                     /label="mEGFP"
                     /ApEinfo_label="mEGFP"
                     /ApEinfo_fwdcolor="#acf999"
                     /ApEinfo_revcolor="#acf999"
                     /ApEinfo_graphicformat="arrow_data {{0 1 2 0 0 -1} {} 0}
                     width 5 offset 0"
     promoter        863..881
                     /locus_tag="T7_promoter"
                     /label="T7_promoter"
                     /ApEinfo_label="T7_promoter"
                     /ApEinfo_fwdcolor="#346ee0"
                     /ApEinfo_revcolor="#346ee0"
                     /ApEinfo_graphicformat="arrow_data {{0 0.5 0 1 2 0 0 -1 0
                     -0.5} {} 0} width 5 offset 0"
     misc_feature    complement(5547..5564)
                     /locus_tag="BGH_rev_primer"
                     /label="BGH_rev_primer"
                     /ApEinfo_label="BGH_rev_primer"
                     /ApEinfo_fwdcolor="#7eff74"
                     /ApEinfo_revcolor="#7eff74"
                     /ApEinfo_graphicformat="arrow_data {{0 0.5 0 1 2 0 0 -1 0
                     -0.5} {} 0} width 5 offset 0"
     misc_feature    3987..3989
                     /locus_tag="7TG (C3G) non-palmytoyl mutation"
                     /label="7TG (C3G) non-palmytoyl mutation"
                     /ApEinfo_label="7TG (C3G) non-palmytoyl mutation"
                     /ApEinfo_fwdcolor="#9ab1ff"
                     /ApEinfo_revcolor="#9ab1ff"
                     /ApEinfo_graphicformat="arrow_data {{0 0.5 0 1 2 0 0 -1 0
                     -0.5} {} 0} width 5 offset 0"
     terminator      5550..5777
                     /locus_tag="bGH_PA_terminator"
                     /label="bGH_PA_terminator"
                     /ApEinfo_label="bGH_PA_terminator"
                     /ApEinfo_fwdcolor="#9d1b1c"
                     /ApEinfo_revcolor="#9d1b1c"
                     /ApEinfo_graphicformat="arrow_data {{0 0.5 0 1 2 0 0 -1 0
                     -0.5} {} 0} width 5 offset 0"
     misc_feature    960..1598
                     /locus_tag="human FUS (NM_004960.3) N-terminal IDR domain"
                     /label="human FUS (NM_004960.3) N-terminal IDR domain"
                     /ApEinfo_label="human FUS (NM_004960.3) N-terminal IDR
                     domain"
                     /ApEinfo_fwdcolor="#ffa2b7"
                     /ApEinfo_revcolor="#ff87a6"
                     /ApEinfo_graphicformat="arrow_data {{0 0.5 0 1 2 0 0 -1 0
                     -0.5} {} 0} width 5 offset 0"
     rep_origin      5840..6146
                     /locus_tag="f1_origin"
                     /label="f1_origin"
                     /ApEinfo_label="f1_origin"
                     /ApEinfo_fwdcolor="#999999"
                     /ApEinfo_revcolor="#999999"
                     /ApEinfo_graphicformat="arrow_data {{0 0.5 0 1 2 0 0 -1 0
                     -0.5} {} 0} width 5 offset 0"
     misc_feature    912..959
                     /locus_tag="Myristoylation signal peptide from Emu's Src
                     (NXG35893.1)"
                     /label="Myristoylation signal peptide from Emu's Src
                     (NXG35893.1)"
                     /ApEinfo_label="Myristoylation signal peptide from Emu's
                     Src (NXG35893.1)"
                     /ApEinfo_fwdcolor="#839dff"
                     /ApEinfo_revcolor="#839dff"
                     /ApEinfo_graphicformat="arrow_data {{0 0.5 0 1 2 0 0 -1 0
                     -0.5} {} 0} width 5 offset 0"
     misc_feature    complement(6260..6280)
                     /locus_tag="pBABE_3_primer"
                     /label="pBABE_3_primer"
                     /ApEinfo_label="pBABE_3_primer"
                     /ApEinfo_fwdcolor="#7eff74"
                     /ApEinfo_revcolor="#7eff74"
                     /ApEinfo_graphicformat="arrow_data {{0 0.5 0 1 2 0 0 -1 0
                     -0.5} {} 0} width 5 offset 0"
     misc_feature    complement(6266..6481)
                     /locus_tag="SV40_enhancer"
                     /label="SV40_enhancer"
                     /ApEinfo_label="SV40_enhancer"
                     /ApEinfo_fwdcolor="#7eff74"
                     /ApEinfo_revcolor="#7eff74"
                     /ApEinfo_graphicformat="arrow_data {{0 0.5 0 1 2 0 0 -1 0
                     -0.5} {} 0} width 5 offset 0"
     promoter        6278..6546
                     /locus_tag="SV40_promoter"
                     /label="SV40_promoter"
                     /ApEinfo_label="SV40_promoter"
                     /ApEinfo_fwdcolor="#346ee0"
                     /ApEinfo_revcolor="#346ee0"
                     /ApEinfo_graphicformat="arrow_data {{0 0.5 0 1 2 0 0 -1 0
                     -0.5} {} 0} width 5 offset 0"
     rep_origin      6445..6522
                     /locus_tag="SV40_origin"
                     /label="SV40_origin"
                     /ApEinfo_label="SV40_origin"
                     /ApEinfo_fwdcolor="#999999"
                     /ApEinfo_revcolor="#999999"
                     /ApEinfo_graphicformat="arrow_data {{0 0.5 0 1 2 0 0 -1 0
                     -0.5} {} 0} width 5 offset 0"
     misc_feature    6507..6526
                     /locus_tag="SV40pro_F_primer"
                     /label="SV40pro_F_primer"
                     /ApEinfo_label="SV40pro_F_primer"
                     /ApEinfo_fwdcolor="#7eff74"
                     /ApEinfo_revcolor="#7eff74"
                     /ApEinfo_graphicformat="arrow_data {{0 0.5 0 1 2 0 0 -1 0
                     -0.5} {} 0} width 5 offset 0"
     source          1599..1607
                     /organism="synthetic DNA construct"
                     /mol_type="other DNA"
                     /locus_tag="source:synthetic DNA construct"
                     /label="source:synthetic DNA construct"
                     /ApEinfo_label="source:synthetic DNA construct"
                     /ApEinfo_fwdcolor="#00DF87"
                     /ApEinfo_revcolor="#00DF87"
                     /ApEinfo_graphicformat="arrow_data {{0 0.5 0 1 2 0 0 -1 0
                     -0.5} {} 0} width 5 offset 0"
                     /ApEinfo_hidden=""
     CDS             complement(6580..7401)
                     /translation="MPPLEVARLLLHTSQPRPPEEDVGDLVLGIPEHRLAPVNDRCYA
                     AIVRQDIVGAEIRVHEVPDFGAVLGPKHQLIESLRDGRTDGVVHHSLPVIHMGISNRA
                     YEITPCSVLTDSLRSEWAEPARLAKIGRSDRIHGLRDRLQNSGQFGFRQVLQRDTLCT
                     AGDAIGQALAEFPNVKHFRNRERGRCKVPINITIFVETIGAAIYPQDISTPSYIEAES
                     TRFFALRELHQVGDAVELFDQKLLDRRRGEFRLFHHVLIRSENGYTSSRELFAKA*"
                     /locus_tag="ORF frame 1"
                     /label="ORF frame 1"
                     /ApEinfo_label="ORF frame 1"
                     /ApEinfo_fwdcolor="#e9d024"
                     /ApEinfo_revcolor="#e9d024"
                     /ApEinfo_graphicformat="arrow_data {{0 0.5 0 1 2 0 0 -1 0
                     -0.5} {} 0} width 5 offset 0"
     source          2358..2375
                     /organism="synthetic DNA construct"
                     /mol_type="other DNA"
                     /locus_tag="source:synthetic DNA construct(1)"
                     /label="source:synthetic DNA construct(1)"
                     /ApEinfo_label="source:synthetic DNA construct"
                     /ApEinfo_fwdcolor="#00DF87"
                     /ApEinfo_revcolor="#00DF87"
                     /ApEinfo_graphicformat="arrow_data {{0 0.5 0 1 2 0 0 -1 0
                     -0.5} {} 0} width 5 offset 0"
                     /ApEinfo_hidden=""
     CDS             6643..7668
                     /translation="MKKPELTATSVEKFLIEKFDSVSDLMQLSEGEESRAFSFDVGGR
                     GYVLRVNSCADGFYKDRYVYRHFASAALPIPEVLDIGEFSESLTYCISRRAQGVTLQD
                     LPETELPAVLQPVAEAMDAIAAADLSQTSGFGPFGPQGIGQYTTWRDFICAIADPHVY
                     HWQTVMDDTVSASVAQALDELMLWAEDCPEVRHLVHADFGSNNVLTDNGRITAVIDWS
                     EAMFGDSQYEVANIFFWRPWLACMEQQTRYFERRHPELAGSPRLRAYMLRIGLDQLYQ
                     SLVDGNFDDAAWAQGRCDAIVRSGAGTVGRTQIARRSAAVWTDGCVEVLADSGNRRPS
                     TRPRAKE*"
                     /locus_tag="ORF frame 3"
                     /label="ORF frame 3"
                     /ApEinfo_label="ORF frame 3"
                     /ApEinfo_fwdcolor="#e9d024"
                     /ApEinfo_revcolor="#e9d024"
                     /ApEinfo_graphicformat="arrow_data {{0 0.5 0 1 2 0 0 -1 0
                     -0.5} {} 0} width 5 offset 0"
     gene            6658..7665
                     /gene="hygroB"
                     /translation="MKKPELTATSVEKFLIEKFDSVSDLMQLSEGEESRAFSFDVGGR
                     GYVLRVNSCADGFYKDRYVYRHFASAALPIPEVLDIGEFSESLTYCISRRAQGVTLQD
                     LPETELPAVLQPVAEAMDAIAAADLSQTSGFGPFGPQGIGQYTTWRDFICAIADPHVY
                     HWQTVMDDTVSASVAQALDELMLWAEDCPEVRHLVHADFGSNNVLTDNGRITAVIDWS
                     EAMFGDSQYEVANIFFWRPWLACMEQQTRYFERRHPELAGSPRLRAYMLRIGLDQLYQ
                     SLVDGNFDDAAWAQGRCDAIVRSGAGTVGRTQIARRSAAVWTDGCVEVLADSGNRRPS
                     TRPRAKE*"
                     /locus_tag="hygroB"
                     /label="hygroB"
                     /ApEinfo_label="hygroB"
                     /ApEinfo_fwdcolor="#ff797d"
                     /ApEinfo_revcolor="#ff102f"
                     /ApEinfo_graphicformat="arrow_data {{0 0.5 0 1 2 0 0 -1 0
                     -0.5} {} 0} width 5 offset 0"
     misc_feature    2340..2357
                     /locus_tag="SG"
                     /label="SG"
                     /ApEinfo_label="SG"
                     /ApEinfo_fwdcolor="#aefcff"
                     /ApEinfo_revcolor="#aefcff"
                     /ApEinfo_graphicformat="arrow_data {{0 1 2 0 0 -1} {} 0}
                     width 5 offset 0"
     terminator      7801..7920
                     /translation="MKKPELTATSVEKFLIEKFDSVSDLMQLSEGEESRAFSFDVGGR
                     GYVLRVNSCADGFYKDRYVYRHFASAALPIPEVLDIGEFSESLTYCISRRAQGVTLQD
                     LPETELPAVLQPVAEAMDAIAAADLSQTSGFGPFGPQGIGQYTTWRDFICAIADPHVY
                     HWQTVMDDTVSASVAQALDELMLWAEDCPEVRHLVHADFGSNNVLTDNGRITAVIDWS
                     EAMFGDSQYEVANIFFWRPWLACMEQQTRYFERRHPELAGSPRLRAYMLRIGLDQLYQ
                     SLVDGNFDDAAWAQGRCDAIVRSGAGTVGRTQIARRSAAVWTDGCVEVLADSGNRRPS
                     TRPRAKE*"
                     /locus_tag="SV40_PA_terminator"
                     /label="SV40_PA_terminator"
                     /ApEinfo_label="SV40_PA_terminator"
                     /ApEinfo_fwdcolor="#9d1b1c"
                     /ApEinfo_revcolor="#9d1b1c"
                     /ApEinfo_graphicformat="arrow_data {{0 0.5 0 1 2 0 0 -1 0
                     -0.5} {} 0} width 5 offset 0"
     source          3870..3932
                     /organism="synthetic DNA construct"
                     /mol_type="other DNA"
                     /locus_tag="source:synthetic DNA construct(2)"
                     /label="source:synthetic DNA construct(2)"
                     /ApEinfo_label="source:synthetic DNA construct"
                     /ApEinfo_fwdcolor="#00DF87"
                     /ApEinfo_revcolor="#00DF87"
                     /ApEinfo_graphicformat="arrow_data {{0 0.5 0 1 2 0 0 -1 0
                     -0.5} {} 0} width 5 offset 0"
                     /ApEinfo_hidden=""
     misc_feature    7889..7908
                     /translation="MKKPELTATSVEKFLIEKFDSVSDLMQLSEGEESRAFSFDVGGR
                     GYVLRVNSCADGFYKDRYVYRHFASAALPIPEVLDIGEFSESLTYCISRRAQGVTLQD
                     LPETELPAVLQPVAEAMDAIAAADLSQTSGFGPFGPQGIGQYTTWRDFICAIADPHVY
                     HWQTVMDDTVSASVAQALDELMLWAEDCPEVRHLVHADFGSNNVLTDNGRITAVIDWS
                     EAMFGDSQYEVANIFFWRPWLACMEQQTRYFERRHPELAGSPRLRAYMLRIGLDQLYQ
                     SLVDGNFDDAAWAQGRCDAIVRSGAGTVGRTQIARRSAAVWTDGCVEVLADSGNRRPS
                     TRPRAKE*"
                     /locus_tag="EBV_rev_primer"
                     /label="EBV_rev_primer"
                     /ApEinfo_label="EBV_rev_primer"
                     /ApEinfo_fwdcolor="#7eff74"
                     /ApEinfo_revcolor="#7eff74"
                     /ApEinfo_graphicformat="arrow_data {{0 0.5 0 1 2 0 0 -1 0
                     -0.5} {} 0} width 5 offset 0"
     misc_feature    2241..2243
                     /locus_tag="A206K monomeric mutation"
                     /label="A206K monomeric mutation"
                     /ApEinfo_label="A206K monomeric mutation"
                     /ApEinfo_fwdcolor="#9ab1ff"
                     /ApEinfo_revcolor="#9ab1ff"
                     /ApEinfo_graphicformat="arrow_data {{0 1 2 0 0 -1} {} 0}
                     width 5 offset 0"
     promoter        complement(7964..7982)
                     /translation="MKKPELTATSVEKFLIEKFDSVSDLMQLSEGEESRAFSFDVGGR
                     GYVLRVNSCADGFYKDRYVYRHFASAALPIPEVLDIGEFSESLTYCISRRAQGVTLQD
                     LPETELPAVLQPVAEAMDAIAAADLSQTSGFGPFGPQGIGQYTTWRDFICAIADPHVY
                     HWQTVMDDTVSASVAQALDELMLWAEDCPEVRHLVHADFGSNNVLTDNGRITAVIDWS
                     EAMFGDSQYEVANIFFWRPWLACMEQQTRYFERRHPELAGSPRLRAYMLRIGLDQLYQ
                     SLVDGNFDDAAWAQGRCDAIVRSGAGTVGRTQIARRSAAVWTDGCVEVLADSGNRRPS
                     TRPRAKE*"
                     /locus_tag="M13_reverse_primer"
                     /label="M13_reverse_primer"
                     /ApEinfo_label="M13_reverse_primer"
                     /ApEinfo_fwdcolor="#346ee0"
                     /ApEinfo_revcolor="#346ee0"
                     /ApEinfo_graphicformat="arrow_data {{0 0.5 0 1 2 0 0 -1 0
                     -0.5} {} 0} width 5 offset 0"
     misc_feature    4901..4901
                     /locus_tag="silent mutation, C921T (A307A) "
                     /label="silent mutation, C921T (A307A) "
                     /ApEinfo_label="silent mutation, C921T (A307A) "
                     /ApEinfo_fwdcolor="#0f7ffe"
                     /ApEinfo_revcolor="green"
                     /ApEinfo_graphicformat="arrow_data {{0 1 2 0 0 -1} {} 0}
                     width 5 offset 0"
     misc_feature    1247..1247
                     /locus_tag="silent mutation: C288T  (Y96Y)"
                     /label="silent mutation: C288T  (Y96Y)"
                     /ApEinfo_label="silent mutation: C288T  (Y96Y)"
                     /ApEinfo_fwdcolor="#0064ff"
                     /ApEinfo_revcolor="green"
                     /ApEinfo_graphicformat="arrow_data {{0 0.5 0 1 2 0 0 -1 0
                     -0.5} {} 0} width 5 offset 0"
     misc_feature    complement(7981..8003)
                     /translation="MKKPELTATSVEKFLIEKFDSVSDLMQLSEGEESRAFSFDVGGR
                     GYVLRVNSCADGFYKDRYVYRHFASAALPIPEVLDIGEFSESLTYCISRRAQGVTLQD
                     LPETELPAVLQPVAEAMDAIAAADLSQTSGFGPFGPQGIGQYTTWRDFICAIADPHVY
                     HWQTVMDDTVSASVAQALDELMLWAEDCPEVRHLVHADFGSNNVLTDNGRITAVIDWS
                     EAMFGDSQYEVANIFFWRPWLACMEQQTRYFERRHPELAGSPRLRAYMLRIGLDQLYQ
                     SLVDGNFDDAAWAQGRCDAIVRSGAGTVGRTQIARRSAAVWTDGCVEVLADSGNRRPS
                     TRPRAKE*"
                     /locus_tag="M13_pUC_rev_primer"
                     /label="M13_pUC_rev_primer"
                     /ApEinfo_label="M13_pUC_rev_primer"
                     /ApEinfo_fwdcolor="#7eff74"
                     /ApEinfo_revcolor="#7eff74"
                     /ApEinfo_graphicformat="arrow_data {{0 0.5 0 1 2 0 0 -1 0
                     -0.5} {} 0} width 5 offset 0"
     promoter        complement(8017..8046)
                     /translation="MKKPELTATSVEKFLIEKFDSVSDLMQLSEGEESRAFSFDVGGR
                     GYVLRVNSCADGFYKDRYVYRHFASAALPIPEVLDIGEFSESLTYCISRRAQGVTLQD
                     LPETELPAVLQPVAEAMDAIAAADLSQTSGFGPFGPQGIGQYTTWRDFICAIADPHVY
                     HWQTVMDDTVSASVAQALDELMLWAEDCPEVRHLVHADFGSNNVLTDNGRITAVIDWS
                     EAMFGDSQYEVANIFFWRPWLACMEQQTRYFERRHPELAGSPRLRAYMLRIGLDQLYQ
                     SLVDGNFDDAAWAQGRCDAIVRSGAGTVGRTQIARRSAAVWTDGCVEVLADSGNRRPS
                     TRPRAKE*"
                     /locus_tag="lac_promoter"
                     /label="lac_promoter"
                     /ApEinfo_label="lac_promoter"
                     /ApEinfo_fwdcolor="#346ee0"
                     /ApEinfo_revcolor="#346ee0"
                     /ApEinfo_graphicformat="arrow_data {{0 0.5 0 1 2 0 0 -1 0
                     -0.5} {} 0} width 5 offset 0"
     gene            complement(9126..9986)
                     /gene="Ampicillin"
                     /translation="MKKPELTATSVEKFLIEKFDSVSDLMQLSEGEESRAFSFDVGGR
                     GYVLRVNSCADGFYKDRYVYRHFASAALPIPEVLDIGEFSESLTYCISRRAQGVTLQD
                     LPETELPAVLQPVAEAMDAIAAADLSQTSGFGPFGPQGIGQYTTWRDFICAIADPHVY
                     HWQTVMDDTVSASVAQALDELMLWAEDCPEVRHLVHADFGSNNVLTDNGRITAVIDWS
                     EAMFGDSQYEVANIFFWRPWLACMEQQTRYFERRHPELAGSPRLRAYMLRIGLDQLYQ
                     SLVDGNFDDAAWAQGRCDAIVRSGAGTVGRTQIARRSAAVWTDGCVEVLADSGNRRPS
                     TRPRAKE*"
                     /locus_tag="Ampicillin"
                     /label="Ampicillin"
                     /ApEinfo_label="Ampicillin"
                     /ApEinfo_fwdcolor="#ff797d"
                     /ApEinfo_revcolor="#ff102f"
                     /ApEinfo_graphicformat="arrow_data {{0 0.5 0 1 2 0 0 -1 0
                     -0.5} {} 0} width 5 offset 0"
     CDS             complement(9126..9986)
                     /translation="MSIQHFRVALIPFFAAFCLPVFAHPETLVKVKDAEDQLGARVGY
                     IELDLNSGKILESFRPEERFPMMSTFKVLLCGAVLSRIDAGQEQLGRRIHYSQNDLVE
                     YSPVTEKHLTDGMTVRELCSAAITMSDNTAANLLLTTIGGPKELTAFLHNMGDHVTRL
                     DRWEPELNEAIPNDERDTTMPVAMATTLRKLLTGELLTLASRQQLIDWMEADKVAGPL
                     LRSALPAGWFIADKSGAGERGSRGIIAALGPDGKPSRIVVIYTTGSQATMDERNRQIA
                     EIGASLIKHW*"
                     /locus_tag="ORF frame 2"
                     /label="ORF frame 2"
                     /ApEinfo_label="ORF frame 2"
                     /ApEinfo_fwdcolor="#e9d024"
                     /ApEinfo_revcolor="#e9d024"
                     /ApEinfo_graphicformat="arrow_data {{0 0.5 0 1 2 0 0 -1 0
                     -0.5} {} 0} width 5 offset 0"
     promoter        complement(10028..10056)
                     /translation="MSIQHFRVALIPFFAAFCLPVFAHPETLVKVKDAEDQLGARVGY
                     IELDLNSGKILESFRPEERFPMMSTFKVLLCGAVLSRIDAGQEQLGRRIHYSQNDLVE
                     YSPVTEKHLTDGMTVRELCSAAITMSDNTAANLLLTTIGGPKELTAFLHNMGDHVTRL
                     DRWEPELNEAIPNDERDTTMPVAMATTLRKLLTGELLTLASRQQLIDWMEADKVAGPL
                     LRSALPAGWFIADKSGAGERGSRGIIAALGPDGKPSRIVVIYTTGSQATMDERNRQIA
                     EIGASLIKHW*"
                     /locus_tag="AmpR_promoter"
                     /label="AmpR_promoter"
                     /ApEinfo_label="AmpR_promoter"
                     /ApEinfo_fwdcolor="#346ee0"
                     /ApEinfo_revcolor="#346ee0"
                     /ApEinfo_graphicformat="arrow_data {{0 0.5 0 1 2 0 0 -1 0
                     -0.5} {} 0} width 5 offset 0"
     source          5528..10122
                     /organism="pcDNA3.1/Hygro(+)"
                     /mol_type="other DNA"
                     /locus_tag="source:pcDNA3.1/Hygro(+)(1)"
                     /label="source:pcDNA3.1/Hygro(+)(1)"
                     /ApEinfo_label="source:pcDNA3.1/Hygro(+)"
                     /ApEinfo_fwdcolor="#00DF87"
                     /ApEinfo_revcolor="#00DF87"
                     /ApEinfo_graphicformat="arrow_data {{0 0.5 0 1 2 0 0 -1 0
                     -0.5} {} 0} width 5 offset 0"
                     /ApEinfo_hidden=""
     misc_feature    1608..1622
                     /locus_tag="SG(1)"
                     /label="SG(1)"
                     /ApEinfo_label="SG"
                     /ApEinfo_fwdcolor="#aefcff"
                     /ApEinfo_revcolor="#aefcff"
                     /ApEinfo_graphicformat="arrow_data {{0 1 2 0 0 -1} {} 0}
                     width 5 offset 0"
     misc_feature    3984..5519
                     /locus_tag="Rat Lyn (NM_030857.2), no ininital methionine,
                     pal, myl-modification"
                     /label="Rat Lyn (NM_030857.2), no ininital methionine,
                     pal, myl-modification"
                     /ApEinfo_label="Rat Lyn (NM_030857.2), no ininital
                     methionine, pal, myl-modification"
                     /ApEinfo_fwdcolor="#ffa3b6"
                     /ApEinfo_revcolor="#ffa3b6"
                     /ApEinfo_graphicformat="arrow_data {{0 1 2 0 0 -1} {} 0}
                     width 5 offset 0"
     misc_feature    3933..3977
                     /locus_tag="SGx3"
                     /label="SGx3"
                     /ApEinfo_label="SGx3"
                     /ApEinfo_fwdcolor="#89ffff"
                     /ApEinfo_revcolor="#89ffff"
                     /ApEinfo_graphicformat="arrow_data {{0 0.5 0 1 2 0 0 -1 0
                     -0.5} {} 0} width 5 offset 0"
     misc_feature    2376..3869
                     /locus_tag="CRY2 (NM_100320.4), PHR domain"
                     /label="CRY2 (NM_100320.4), PHR domain"
                     /ApEinfo_label="CRY2 (NM_100320.4), PHR domain"
                     /ApEinfo_fwdcolor="#ffa2b7"
                     /ApEinfo_revcolor="#ff87a6"
                     /ApEinfo_graphicformat="arrow_data {{0 1 2 0 0 -1} {} 0}
                     width 5 offset 0"
     misc_feature    5372..5372
                     /locus_tag="silent mutation, A1392C (R644R)"
                     /label="silent mutation, A1392C (R644R)"
                     /ApEinfo_label="silent mutation, A1392C (R644R)"
                     /ApEinfo_fwdcolor="#0064ff"
                     /ApEinfo_revcolor="green"
                     /ApEinfo_graphicformat="arrow_data {{0 1 2 0 0 -1} {} 0}
                     width 5 offset 0"
ORIGIN
        1 GACGGATCGG GAGATCTCCC GATCCCCTAT GGTGCACTCT CAGTACAATC TGCTCTGATG
       61 CCGCATAGTT AAGCCAGTAT CTGCTCCCTG CTTGTGTGTT GGAGGTCGCT GAGTAGTGCG
      121 CGAGCAAAAT TTAAGCTACA ACAAGGCAAG GCTTGACCGA CAATTGCATG AAGAATCTGC
      181 TTAGGGTTAG GCGTTTTGCG CTGCTTCGCG ATGTACGGGC CAGATATACG CGTTGACATT
      241 GATTATTGAC TAGTTATTAA TAGTAATCAA TTACGGGGTC ATTAGTTCAT AGCCCATATA
      301 TGGAGTTCCG CGTTACATAA CTTACGGTAA ATGGCCCGCC TGGCTGACCG CCCAACGACC
      361 CCCGCCCATT GACGTCAATA ATGACGTATG TTCCCATAGT AACGCCAATA GGGACTTTCC
      421 ATTGACGTCA ATGGGTGGAG TATTTACGGT AAACTGCCCA CTTGGCAGTA CATCAAGTGT
      481 ATCATATGCC AAGTACGCCC CCTATTGACG TCAATGACGG TAAATGGCCC GCCTGGCATT
      541 ATGCCCAGTA CATGACCTTA TGGGACTTTC CTACTTGGCA GTACATCTAC GTATTAGTCA
      601 TCGCTATTAC CATGGTGATG CGGTTTTGGC AGTACATCAA TGGGCGTGGA TAGCGGTTTG
      661 ACTCACGGGG ATTTCCAAGT CTCCACCCCA TTGACGTCAA TGGGAGTTTG TTTTGGCACC
      721 AAAATCAACG GGACTTTCCA AAATGTCGTA ACAACTCCGC CCCATTGACG CAAATGGGCG
      781 GTAGGCGTGT ACGGTGGGAG GTCTATATAA GCAGAGCTCT CTGGCTAACT AGAGAACCCA
      841 CTGCTTACTG GCTTATCGAA ATTAATACGA CTCACTATAG GGAGACCCAA GCTGGCTAGC
      901 GGCGCGCCAG CATGGGTTCC TCCAAATCCA AGCCCAAGGA CGCATCTCAG CGACGTCGCG
      961 CCTCAAACGA TTATACCCAA CAAGCAACCC AAAGCTATGG GGCCTACCCC ACCCAGCCCG
     1021 GGCAGGGCTA TTCCCAGCAG AGCAGTCAGC CCTACGGACA GCAGAGTTAC AGTGGTTATA
     1081 GCCAGTCCAC GGACACTTCA GGCTATGGCC AGAGCAGCTA TTCTTCTTAT GGCCAGAGCC
     1141 AGAACACAGG CTATGGAACT CAGTCAACTC CCCAGGGATA TGGCTCGACT GGCGGCTATG
     1201 GCAGTAGCCA GAGCTCCCAA TCGTCTTACG GGCAGCAGTC CTCCTATCCT GGCTATGGCC
     1261 AGCAGCCAGC TCCCAGCAGC ACCTCGGGAA GTTACGGTAG CAGTTCTCAG AGCAGCAGCT
     1321 ATGGGCAGCC CCAGAGTGGG AGCTACAGCC AGCAGCCTAG CTATGGTGGA CAGCAGCAAA
     1381 GCTATGGACA GCAGCAAAGC TATAATCCCC CTCAGGGCTA TGGACAGCAG AACCAGTACA
     1441 ACAGCAGCAG TGGTGGTGGA GGTGGAGGTG GAGGTGGAGG TAACTATGGC CAAGATCAAT
     1501 CCTCCATGAG TAGTGGTGGT GGCAGTGGTG GCGGTTATGG CAATCAAGAC CAGAGTGGTG
     1561 GAGGTGGCAG CGGTGGCTAT GGACAGCAGG ACCGTGGAgg tggaggaAGC GGAGGAGGAG
     1621 GAATGGTGAG CAAGGGCGAG GAGCTGTTCA CCGGGGTGGT GCCCATCCTG GTCGAGCTGG
     1681 ACGGCGACGT AAACGGCCAC AAGTTCAGCG TGTCCGGCGA GGGCGAGGGC GATGCCACCT
     1741 ACGGCAAGCT GACCCTGAAG TTCATCTGCA CCACCGGCAA GCTGCCCGTG CCCTGGCCCA
     1801 CCCTCGTGAC CACCCTGACC TACGGCGTGC AGTGCTTCAG CCGCTACCCC GACCACATGA
     1861 AGCAGCACGA CTTCTTCAAG TCCGCCATGC CCGAAGGCTA CGTCCAGGAG CGCACCATCT
     1921 TCTTCAAGGA CGACGGCAAC TACAAGACCC GCGCCGAGGT GAAGTTCGAG GGCGACACCC
     1981 TGGTGAACCG CATCGAGCTG AAGGGCATCG ACTTCAAGGA GGACGGCAAC ATCCTGGGGC
     2041 ACAAGCTGGA GTACAACTAC AACAGCCACA ACGTCTATAT CATGGCCGAC AAGCAGAAGA
     2101 ACGGCATCAA GGTGAACTTC AAGATCCGCC ACAACATCGA GGACGGCAGC GTGCAGCTCG
     2161 CCGACCACTA CCAGCAGAAC ACCCCCATCG GCGACGGCCC CGTGCTGCTG CCCGACAACC
     2221 ACTACCTGAG CACCCAGTCC AAGCTGAGCA AAGACCCCAA CGAGAAGCGC GATCACATGG
     2281 TCCTGCTGGA GTTCGTGACC GCCGCCGGGA TCACTCTCGG CATGGACGAG CTGTACAAGT
     2341 CTGGCGGCGG TGGTTCTgcg gccacgcgta cgcgtATGAA GATGGACAAA AAGACTATAG
     2401 TTTGGTTTAG AAGAGACCTA AGGATTGAGG ATAATCCTGC ATTAGCAGCA GCTGCTCACG
     2461 AAGGATCTGT TTTTCCTGTC TTCATTTGGT GTCCTGAAGA AGAAGGACAG TTTTATCCTG
     2521 GAAGAGCTTC AAGATGGTGG ATGAAACAAT CACTTGCTCA CTTATCTCAA TCCTTGAAGG
     2581 CTCTTGGATC TGACCTCACT TTAATCAAAA CCCACAACAC GATTTCAGCG ATCTTGGATT
     2641 GTATCCGCGT TACCGGTGCT ACAAAAGTCG TCTTTAACCA CCTCTATGAT CCTGTTTCGT
     2701 TAGTTCGGGA CCATACCGTA AAGGAGAAGC TGGTGGAACG TGGGATCTCT GTGCAAAGCT
     2761 ACAATGGAGA TCTATTGTAT GAACCGTGGG AGATATACTG CGAAAAGGGC AAACCTTTTA
     2821 CGAGTTTCAA TTCTTACTGG AAGAAATGCT TAGATATGTC GATTGAATCC GTTATGCTTC
     2881 CTCCTCCTTG GCGGTTGATG CCAATAACTG CAGCGGCTGA AGCGATTTGG GCGTGTTCGA
     2941 TTGAAGAACT AGGGCTGGAG AATGAGGCCG AGAAACCGAG CAATGCGTTG TTAACTAGAG
     3001 CTTGGTCTCC AGGATGGAGC AATGCTGATA AGTTACTAAA TGAGTTCATC GAGAAGCAGT
     3061 TGATAGATTA TGCAAAGAAC AGCAAGAAAG TTGTTGGGAA TTCTACTTCA CTACTTTCTC
     3121 CGTATCTCCA TTTCGGGGAA ATAAGCGTCA GACACGTTTT CCAGTGTGCC CGGATGAAAC
     3181 AAATTATATG GGCAAGAGAT AAGAACAGTG AAGGAGAAGA AAGTGCAGAT CTTTTTCTTA
     3241 GGGGAATCGG TTTAAGAGAG TATTCTCGGT ATATATGTTT CAACTTCCCG TTTACTCACG
     3301 AGCAATCGTT GTTGAGTCAT CTTCGGTTTT TCCCTTGGGA TGCTGATGTT GATAAGTTCA
     3361 AGGCCTGGAG ACAAGGCAGG ACCGGTTATC CGTTGGTGGA TGCCGGAATG AGAGAGCTTT
     3421 GGGCTACCGG ATGGATGCAT AACAGAATAA GAGTGATTGT TTCAAGCTTT GCTGTGAAGT
     3481 TTCTTCTCCT TCCATGGAAA TGGGGAATGA AGTATTTCTG GGATACACTT TTGGATGCTG
     3541 ATTTGGAATG TGACATCCTT GGCTGGCAGT ATATCTCTGG GAGTATCCCC GATGGCCACG
     3601 AGCTTGATCG CTTGGACAAT CCCGCGTTAC AAGGCGCCAA ATATGACCCA GAAGGTGAGT
     3661 ACATAAGGCA ATGGCTTCCC GAGCTTGCGA GATTGCCAAC TGAATGGATC CATCATCCAT
     3721 GGGACGCTCC TTTAACCGTA CTCAAAGCTT CTGGTGTGGA ACTCGGAACA AACTATGCGA
     3781 AACCCATTGT AGACATCGAC ACAGCTCGTG AGCTACTAGC TAAAGCTATT TCAAGAACCC
     3841 GTGAAGCACA GATCATGATC GGAGCAGCAg cccgggatcc accggtcgcc accggttcag
     3901 ggagcggatc cggctcaggg agtgcggccg acGGGGGTGG CGGGTCAGGG GGTGGTGGGA
     3961 GTGGTGGGGG AGGCAGCGAT ATCGGAGGTA TTAAATCAAA AAGGAAAGAC AATCTGAATG
     4021 ACGATGGAGT AGATATGAAG ACTCAACCAG TACGTAATAC TGACCGAACT ATTTATGTGA
     4081 GAGATCCAAC GTCCAATAAA CAGCAAAGGC CAGTTCCTGA ATCTCAACTT TTACCAGGAC
     4141 AGAGATTTCA AGCAAAAGAT CCAGAGGAGC AAGGGGACAT TGTGGTGGCC TTGTATCCCT
     4201 ATGATGGCAT CCACCCAGAC GACTTGTCTT TCAAGAAAGG AGAAAAGATG AAAGTTCTGG
     4261 AAGAGCACGG GGAGTGGTGG AAAGCTAAGT CCCTTTCATC AAAGAGAGAA GGCTTCATCC
     4321 CCAGCAACTA CGTGGCCAAG GTCAACACCT TAGAAACCGA AGAGTGGTTC TTCAAGGACA
     4381 TAACAAGGAA AGATGCAGAA CGACAGCTTC TGGCACCAGG GAACAGTGCC GGGGCTTTCC
     4441 TGATCAGAGA AAGTGAAACT TTAAAGGGAA GCTTCTCTCT TTCCGTCAGA GATTACGACC
     4501 CTATGCATGG CGACGTCATT AAGCACTACA AAATCAGAAG CCTGGACAAT GGTGGTTATT
     4561 ACATCTCTCC GAGGATCACT TTTCCCTGTA TCAGTGACAT GATTAAGCAT TACCAAAAGC
     4621 AGTCTGATGG TCTATGCAGA AGACTGGAGA AGGCATGCAT CAGTCCCAAA CCACAGAAGC
     4681 CATGGGATAA AGATGCTTGG GAGATCCCCC GGGAGTCCAT TAAGCTGGTG AAAAAACTCG
     4741 GCGCAGGGCA GTTCGGGGAA GTCTGGATGG GTTACTATAA CAACAGCACA AAAGTGGCTG
     4801 TAAAGACCCT CAAGCCTGGC ACCATGTCTG CTCAAGCATT CCTGGAAGAG GCCAACCTCA
     4861 TGAAGACCTT GCAGCATGAC AAGCTAGTGC GGCTGTATGC TGTGGTCACC AAGGAGGAGC
     4921 CCATCTACAT CATTACCGAG TTCATGGCCA AGGGTAGCTT GCTGGATTTC CTCAAGAGTG
     4981 ACGAAGGCAG CAAGGTTCTG CTCCCGAAAC TCATTGACTT TTCAGCTCAG ATTGCAGAAG
     5041 GCATGGCGTA CATCGAGCGG AAGAACTACA TCCACCGCGA TCTGCGAGCT GCCAACGTGC
     5101 TGGTCTCTGA GTCTCTCATG TGCAAGATTG CAGACTTTGG CCTCGCGAGA GTAATCGAAG
     5161 ATAATGAATA CACAGCGAGG GAAGGTGCCA AGTTCCCTAT CAAGTGGACG GCTCCAGAGG
     5221 CCATCAACTT CGGCTGCTTC ACTATCAAGT CTGACGTGTG GTCCTTCGGA ATTCTCCTGT
     5281 ACGAGATCGT CACCTATGGG AAGATTCCCT ACCCAGGGAG AACTAACGCA GATGTGATGA
     5341 CCGCACTGTC ACAGGGGTAC CGAATGCCAC GCATGGAGAA CTGTCCAGAT GAGCTCTATG
     5401 ACATCATGAA AATGTGCTGG AAGGAATCAG CAGAGGAGAG GCCAACCTTT GACTACTTAC
     5461 AGAGTGTACT GGATGACTTC TACACTGCCA CGGAAGGGCA GTATCAGCAG CAGCCATAAG
     5521 CGGCCGCGTT TAAACCCGCT GATCAGCCTC GACTGTGCCT TCTAGTTGCC AGCCATCTGT
     5581 TGTTTGCCCC TCCCCCGTGC CTTCCTTGAC CCTGGAAGGT GCCACTCCCA CTGTCCTTTC
     5641 CTAATAAAAT GAGGAAATTG CATCGCATTG TCTGAGTAGG TGTCATTCTA TTCTGGGGGG
     5701 TGGGGTGGGG CAGGACAGCA AGGGGGAGGA TTGGGAAGAC AATAGCAGGC ATGCTGGGGA
     5761 TGCGGTGGGC TCTATGGCTT CTGAGGCGGA AAGAACCAGC TGGGGCTCTA GGGGGTATCC
     5821 CCNNNNNNNN NNNNNNNNNN NNNNNNNNNN NNNNNNNNNN NNNNNNNNNN NNNNNNNNNN
     5881 NNNNNNNNNN NNNNNNNNNN NNNNNNNNNN NNNNNNNNNN NNNNNNNNNN NNNNNNNNNN
     5941 NNNNNNCNNN NNNNNNNNNN NNNNNNNNNN NNNNNNNNNN NNNNNNNNNN NNNNNNNNNN
     6001 NNNNNNNNNN NNNNNNNNNN NNNNNNNNNN NNNNNNNNAN NNNNNNNNNN NNNNNNNNNN
     6061 NNNNNNNNNN NNNNNNNNNN NNNNNNNNCC TTTGACGTTG GAGTCCACGT TCTTTAATAG
     6121 TGGACTCTTG TTCCAAACTG GAACAACACT CAACCCTATC TCGGTCTATT CTTTTGATTT
     6181 ATAAGGGATT TTGCCGATTT CGGCCTATTG GTTAAAAAAT GAGCTGATTT AACAAAAATT
     6241 TAACGCGAAT TAATTCTGTG GAATGTGTGT CAGTTAGGGT GTGGAAAGTC CCCAGGCTCC
     6301 CCAGCAGGCA GAAGTATGCA AAGCATGCAT CTCAATTAGT CAGCAACCAG GTGTGGAAAG
     6361 TCCCCAGGCT CCCCAGCAGG CAGAAGTATG CAAAGCATGC ATCTCAATTA GTCAGCAACC
     6421 ATAGTCCCGC CCCTAACTCC GCCCATCCCG CCCCTAACTC CGCCCAGTTC CGCCCATTCT
     6481 CCGCCCCATG GCTGACTAAT TTTTTTTATT TATGCAGAGG CCGAGGCCGC CTCTGCCTCT
     6541 GAGCTATTCC AGAAGTAGTG AGGAGGCTTT TTTGGAGGCC TAGGCTTTTG CAAAAAGCTC
     6601 CCGGGAGCTT GTATATCCAT TTTCGGATCT GATCAGCACG TGATGAAAAA GCCTGAACTC
     6661 ACCGCGACGT CTGTCGAGAA GTTTCTGATC GAAAAGTTCG ACAGCGTCTC CGACCTGATG
     6721 CAGCTCTCGG AGGGCGAAGA ATCTCGTGCT TTCAGCTTCG ATGTAGGAGG GCGTGGATAT
     6781 GTCCTGCGGG TAAATAGCTG CGCCGATGGT TTCTACAAAG ATCGTTATGT TTATCGGCAC
     6841 TTTGCATCGG CCGCGCTCCC GATTCCGGAA GTGCTTGACA TTGGGGAATT CAGCGAGAGC
     6901 CTGACCTATT GCATCTCCCG CCGTGCACAG GGTGTCACGT TGCAAGACCT GCCTGAAACC
     6961 GAACTGCCCG CTGTTCTGCA GCCGGTCGCG GAGGCCATGG ATGCGATCGC TGCGGCCGAT
     7021 CTTAGCCAGA CGAGCGGGTT CGGCCCATTC GGACCGCAAG GAATCGGTCA ATACACTACA
     7081 TGGCGTGATT TCATATGCGC GATTGCTGAT CCCCATGTGT ATCACTGGCA AACTGTGATG
     7141 GACGACACCG TCAGTGCGTC CGTCGCGCAG GCTCTCGATG AGCTGATGCT TTGGGCCGAG
     7201 GACTGCCCCG AAGTCCGGCA CCTCGTGCAC GCGGATTTCG GCTCCAACAA TGTCCTGACG
     7261 GACAATGGCC GCATAACAGC GGTCATTGAC TGGAGCGAGG CGATGTTCGG GGATTCCCAA
     7321 TACGAGGTCG CCAACATCTT CTTCTGGAGG CCGTGGTTGG CTTGTATGGA GCAGCAGACG
     7381 CGCTACTTCG AGCGGAGGCA TCCGGAGCTT GCAGGATCGC CGCGGCTCCG GGCGTATATG
     7441 CTCCGCATTG GTCTTGACCA ACTCTATCAG AGCTTGGTTG ACGGCAATTT CGATGATGCA
     7501 GCTTGGGCGC AGGGTCGATG CGACGCAATC GTCCGATCCG GAGCCGGGAC TGTCGGGCGT
     7561 ACACAAATCG CCCGCAGAAG CGCGGCCGTC TGGACCGATG GCTGTGTAGA AGTACTCGCC
     7621 GATAGTGGAA ACCGACGCCC CAGCACTCGT CCGAGGGCAA AGGAATAGCA CGTGCTACGA
     7681 GATTTCGATT CCACCGCCGC CTTCTATGAA AGGTTGGGCT TCGGAATCGT TTTCCGGGAC
     7741 GCCGGCTGGA TGATCCTCCA GCGCGGGGAT CTCATGCTGG AGTTCTTCGC CCACCCCAAC
     7801 TTGTTTATTG CAGCTTATAA TGGTTACAAA TAAAGCAATA GCATCACAAA TTTCACAAAT
     7861 AAAGCATTTT TTTCACTGCA TTCTAGTTGT GGTTTGTCCA AACTCATCAA TGTATCTTAT
     7921 CATGTCTGTA TACCGTCGAC CTCTAGCTAG AGCTTGGCGT AATCATGGTC ATAGCTGTTT
     7981 CCTGTGTGAA ATTGTTATCC GCTCACAATT CCACACAACA TACGAGCCGG AAGCATAAAG
     8041 TGTAAAGCCT GGGGTGCCTA ATGAGTGAGC TAACTCACAT TAATTGCGTT GCGCTCACTG
     8101 CCCGCTTTCC AGTCGGGAAA CCTGTCGTGC CAGCTGCATT AATGAATCGG CCAACGCGCG
     8161 GGGAGAGGCG GTTTGCGTAT TGGGCGCTCT TCCGCTTCCT CGCTCACTGA CTCGCTGCGC
     8221 TCGGTCGTTC GGCTGCGGCG AGCGGTATCA GCTCACTCAA AGGCGGTAAT ACGGTTATCC
     8281 ACAGAATCAG GGGATAACGC AGGAAAGAAC ATGTGAGCAA AAGGCCAGCA AAAGGCCAGG
     8341 AACCGTAAAA AGGCCGCGTT GCTGGCGTTT TTCCATAGGC TCCGCCCCCC TGACGAGCAT
     8401 CACAAAAATC GACGCTCAAG TCAGAGGTGG CGAAACCCGA CAGGACTATA AAGATACCAG
     8461 GCGTTTCCCC CTGGAAGCTC CCTCGTGCGC TCTCCTGTTC CGACCCTGCC GCTTACCGGA
     8521 TACCTGTCCG CCTTTCTCCC TTCGGGAAGC GTGGCGCTTT CTCATAGCTC ACGCTGTAGG
     8581 TATCTCAGTT CGGTGTAGGT CGTTCGCTCC AAGCTGGGCT GTGTGCACGA ACCCCCCGTT
     8641 CAGCCCGACC GCTGCGCCTT ATCCGGTAAC TATCGTCTTG AGTCCAACCC GGTAAGACAC
     8701 GACTTATCGC CACTGGCAGC AGCCACTGGT AACAGGATTA GCAGAGCGAG GTATGTAGGC
     8761 GGTGCTACAG AGTTCTTGAA GTGGTGGCCT AACTACGGCT ACACTAGAAG AACAGTATTT
     8821 GGTATCTGCG CTCTGCTGAA GCCAGTTACC TTCGGAAAAA GAGTTGGTAG CTCTTGATCC
     8881 GGCAAACAAA CCACCGCTGG TAGCGGTTTT TTTGTTTGCA AGCAGCAGAT TACGCGCAGA
     8941 AAAAAAGGAT CTCAAGAAGA TCCTTTGATC TTTTCTACGG GGTCTGACGC TCAGTGGAAC
     9001 GAAAACTCAC GTTAAGGGAT TTTGGTCATG AGATTATCAA AAAGGATCTT CACCTAGATC
     9061 CTTTTAAATT AAAAATGAAG TTTTAAATCA ATCTAAAGTA TATATGAGTA AACTTGGTCT
     9121 GACAGTTACC AATGCTTAAT CAGTGAGGCA CCTATCTCAG CGATCTGTCT ATTTCGTTCA
     9181 TCCATAGTTG CCTGACTCCC CGTCGTGTAG ATAACTACGA TACGGGAGGG CTTACCATCT
     9241 GGCCCCAGTG CTGCAATGAT ACCGCGAGAC CCACGCTCAC CGGCTCCAGA TTTATCAGCA
     9301 ATAAACCAGC CAGCCGGAAG GGCCGAGCGC AGAAGTGGTC CTGCAACTTT ATCCGCCTCC
     9361 ATCCAGTCTA TTAATTGTTG CCGGGAAGCT AGAGTAAGTA GTTCGCCAGT TAATAGTTTG
     9421 CGCAACGTTG TTGCCATTGC TACAGGCATC GTGGTGTCAC GCTCGTCGTT TGGTATGGCT
     9481 TCATTCAGCT CCGGTTCCCA ACGATCAAGG CGAGTTACAT GATCCCCCAT GTTGTGCAAA
     9541 AAAGCGGTTA GCTCCTTCGG TCCTCCGATC GTTGTCAGAA GTAAGTTGGC CGCAGTGTTA
     9601 TCACTCATGG TTATGGCAGC ACTGCATAAT TCTCTTACTG TCATGCCATC CGTAAGATGC
     9661 TTTTCTGTGA CTGGTGAGTA CTCAACCAAG TCATTCTGAG AATAGTGTAT GCGGCGACCG
     9721 AGTTGCTCTT GCCCGGCGTC AATACGGGAT AATACCGCGC CACATAGCAG AACTTTAAAA
     9781 GTGCTCATCA TTGGAAAACG TTCTTCGGGG CGAAAACTCT CAAGGATCTT ACCGCTGTTG
     9841 AGATCCAGTT CGATGTAACC CACTCGTGCA CCCAACTGAT CTTCAGCATC TTTTACTTTC
     9901 ACCAGCGTTT CTGGGTGAGC AAAAACAGGA AGGCAAAATG CCGCAAAAAA GGGAATAAGG
     9961 GCGACACGGA AATGTTGAAT ACTCATACTC TTCCTTTTTC AATATTATTG AAGCATTTAT
    10021 CAGGGTTATT GTCTCATGAG CGGATACATA TTTGAATGTA TTTAGAAAAA TAAACAAATA
    10081 GGGGTTCCGC GCACATTTCC CCGAAAAGTG CCACCTGACG TC 
//
