# Supplementary material for: A nano-liquid hub integrating growth and immune-evasion signaling to promote cell survival
Source: bioRxiv preprint, doi:10.1101/2021.12.30.474523, version 5 (2026-03-18)
Supplement: Supplementary data S1 [file 474523_file08.zip › DataS1_DNAfiles/093_pcDNA3.1(+)hygro-optDroplet-SNAPf-SGx3-Lyn.gb]

LOCUS       pcDNA3_1___hygro        9999 bp    DNA        linear       02-JUL-2022
DEFINITION  pcDNA3.1/Hygro(+)
ACCESSION   
KEYWORDS    
SOURCE      
  ORGANISM  other sequences; artificial sequences; vectors.
COMMENT     
COMMENT     
COMMENT     ApEinfo:methylated:1
FEATURES             Location/Qualifiers
     source          1..900
                     /organism="pcDNA3.1/Hygro(+)"
                     /mol_type="other DNA"
                     /locus_tag="source:pcDNA3.1/Hygro(+)"
                     /label="source:pcDNA3.1/Hygro(+)"
                     /ApEinfo_label="source:pcDNA3.1/Hygro(+)"
                     /ApEinfo_fwdcolor="#00DF87"
                     /ApEinfo_revcolor="#00DF87"
                     /ApEinfo_graphicformat="arrow_data {{0 0.5 0 1 2 0 0 -1 0
                     -0.5} {} 0} width 5 offset 0"
                     /ApEinfo_hidden=""
     promoter        236..852
                     /locus_tag="CMV_immearly_promoter"
                     /label="CMV_immearly_promoter"
                     /ApEinfo_label="CMV_immearly_promoter"
                     /ApEinfo_fwdcolor="#346ee0"
                     /ApEinfo_revcolor="#346ee0"
                     /ApEinfo_graphicformat="arrow_data {{0 0.5 0 1 2 0 0 -1 0
                     -0.5} {} 0} width 5 offset 0"
     misc_feature    2253..3746
                     /locus_tag="CRY2 (NM_100320.4), PHR domain"
                     /label="CRY2 (NM_100320.4), PHR domain"
                     /ApEinfo_label="CRY2 (NM_100320.4), PHR domain"
                     /ApEinfo_fwdcolor="#ffa2b7"
                     /ApEinfo_revcolor="#ff87a6"
                     /ApEinfo_graphicformat="arrow_data {{0 1 2 0 0 -1} {} 0}
                     width 5 offset 0"
     misc_feature    3861..5396
                     /locus_tag="Rat Lyn (NM_030857.2), no ininital methionine,
                     pal, myl-modification"
                     /label="Rat Lyn (NM_030857.2), no ininital methionine,
                     pal, myl-modification"
                     /ApEinfo_label="Rat Lyn (NM_030857.2), no ininital
                     methionine, pal, myl-modification"
                     /ApEinfo_fwdcolor="#ffa3b6"
                     /ApEinfo_revcolor="#ffa3b6"
                     /ApEinfo_graphicformat="arrow_data {{0 1 2 0 0 -1} {} 0}
                     width 5 offset 0"
     misc_feature    315..602
                     /locus_tag="CAG_enhancer"
                     /label="CAG_enhancer"
                     /ApEinfo_label="CAG_enhancer"
                     /ApEinfo_fwdcolor="#7eff74"
                     /ApEinfo_revcolor="#7eff74"
                     /ApEinfo_graphicformat="arrow_data {{0 0.5 0 1 2 0 0 -1 0
                     -0.5} {} 0} width 5 offset 0"
     misc_feature    912..959
                     /locus_tag="Myristoylation signal peptide from Emu's Src
                     (NXG35893.1)"
                     /label="Myristoylation signal peptide from Emu's Src
                     (NXG35893.1)"
                     /ApEinfo_label="Myristoylation signal peptide from Emu's
                     Src (NXG35893.1)"
                     /ApEinfo_fwdcolor="#839dff"
                     /ApEinfo_revcolor="#839dff"
                     /ApEinfo_graphicformat="arrow_data {{0 0.5 0 1 2 0 0 -1 0
                     -0.5} {} 0} width 5 offset 0"
     misc_feature    769..789
                     /locus_tag="CMV_fwd_primer"
                     /label="CMV_fwd_primer"
                     /ApEinfo_label="CMV_fwd_primer"
                     /ApEinfo_fwdcolor="#7eff74"
                     /ApEinfo_revcolor="#7eff74"
                     /ApEinfo_graphicformat="arrow_data {{0 0.5 0 1 2 0 0 -1 0
                     -0.5} {} 0} width 5 offset 0"
     misc_feature    5249..5249
                     /locus_tag="silent mutation, A1392C (R644R)"
                     /label="silent mutation, A1392C (R644R)"
                     /ApEinfo_label="silent mutation, A1392C (R644R)"
                     /ApEinfo_fwdcolor="#0064ff"
                     /ApEinfo_revcolor="green"
                     /ApEinfo_graphicformat="arrow_data {{0 1 2 0 0 -1} {} 0}
                     width 5 offset 0"
     misc_feature    1247..1247
                     /locus_tag="silent mutation: C288T  (Y96Y)"
                     /label="silent mutation: C288T  (Y96Y)"
                     /ApEinfo_label="silent mutation: C288T  (Y96Y)"
                     /ApEinfo_fwdcolor="#0064ff"
                     /ApEinfo_revcolor="green"
                     /ApEinfo_graphicformat="arrow_data {{0 0.5 0 1 2 0 0 -1 0
                     -0.5} {} 0} width 5 offset 0"
     promoter        863..881
                     /locus_tag="T7_promoter"
                     /label="T7_promoter"
                     /ApEinfo_label="T7_promoter"
                     /ApEinfo_fwdcolor="#346ee0"
                     /ApEinfo_revcolor="#346ee0"
                     /ApEinfo_graphicformat="arrow_data {{0 0.5 0 1 2 0 0 -1 0
                     -0.5} {} 0} width 5 offset 0"
     source          3747..3809
                     /organism="synthetic DNA construct"
                     /mol_type="other DNA"
                     /locus_tag="source:synthetic DNA construct"
                     /label="source:synthetic DNA construct"
                     /ApEinfo_label="source:synthetic DNA construct"
                     /ApEinfo_fwdcolor="#00DF87"
                     /ApEinfo_revcolor="#00DF87"
                     /ApEinfo_graphicformat="arrow_data {{0 0.5 0 1 2 0 0 -1 0
                     -0.5} {} 0} width 5 offset 0"
                     /ApEinfo_hidden=""
     misc_feature    complement(5424..5441)
                     /locus_tag="BGH_rev_primer"
                     /label="BGH_rev_primer"
                     /ApEinfo_label="BGH_rev_primer"
                     /ApEinfo_fwdcolor="#7eff74"
                     /ApEinfo_revcolor="#7eff74"
                     /ApEinfo_graphicformat="arrow_data {{0 0.5 0 1 2 0 0 -1 0
                     -0.5} {} 0} width 5 offset 0"
     terminator      5427..5654
                     /locus_tag="bGH_PA_terminator"
                     /label="bGH_PA_terminator"
                     /ApEinfo_label="bGH_PA_terminator"
                     /ApEinfo_fwdcolor="#9d1b1c"
                     /ApEinfo_revcolor="#9d1b1c"
                     /ApEinfo_graphicformat="arrow_data {{0 0.5 0 1 2 0 0 -1 0
                     -0.5} {} 0} width 5 offset 0"
     misc_feature    2190..2234
                     /locus_tag="SGx3"
                     /label="SGx3"
                     /ApEinfo_label="SGx3"
                     /ApEinfo_fwdcolor="#89ffff"
                     /ApEinfo_revcolor="#89ffff"
                     /ApEinfo_graphicformat="arrow_data {{0 1 2 0 0 -1} {} 0}
                     width 5 offset 0"
     rep_origin      5717..6023
                     /locus_tag="f1_origin"
                     /label="f1_origin"
                     /ApEinfo_label="f1_origin"
                     /ApEinfo_fwdcolor="#999999"
                     /ApEinfo_revcolor="#999999"
                     /ApEinfo_graphicformat="arrow_data {{0 0.5 0 1 2 0 0 -1 0
                     -0.5} {} 0} width 5 offset 0"
     misc_feature    complement(6137..6157)
                     /locus_tag="pBABE_3_primer"
                     /label="pBABE_3_primer"
                     /ApEinfo_label="pBABE_3_primer"
                     /ApEinfo_fwdcolor="#7eff74"
                     /ApEinfo_revcolor="#7eff74"
                     /ApEinfo_graphicformat="arrow_data {{0 0.5 0 1 2 0 0 -1 0
                     -0.5} {} 0} width 5 offset 0"
     misc_feature    complement(6143..6358)
                     /locus_tag="SV40_enhancer"
                     /label="SV40_enhancer"
                     /ApEinfo_label="SV40_enhancer"
                     /ApEinfo_fwdcolor="#7eff74"
                     /ApEinfo_revcolor="#7eff74"
                     /ApEinfo_graphicformat="arrow_data {{0 0.5 0 1 2 0 0 -1 0
                     -0.5} {} 0} width 5 offset 0"
     promoter        6155..6423
                     /locus_tag="SV40_promoter"
                     /label="SV40_promoter"
                     /ApEinfo_label="SV40_promoter"
                     /ApEinfo_fwdcolor="#346ee0"
                     /ApEinfo_revcolor="#346ee0"
                     /ApEinfo_graphicformat="arrow_data {{0 0.5 0 1 2 0 0 -1 0
                     -0.5} {} 0} width 5 offset 0"
     rep_origin      6322..6399
                     /locus_tag="SV40_origin"
                     /label="SV40_origin"
                     /ApEinfo_label="SV40_origin"
                     /ApEinfo_fwdcolor="#999999"
                     /ApEinfo_revcolor="#999999"
                     /ApEinfo_graphicformat="arrow_data {{0 0.5 0 1 2 0 0 -1 0
                     -0.5} {} 0} width 5 offset 0"
     misc_feature    6384..6403
                     /locus_tag="SV40pro_F_primer"
                     /label="SV40pro_F_primer"
                     /ApEinfo_label="SV40pro_F_primer"
                     /ApEinfo_fwdcolor="#7eff74"
                     /ApEinfo_revcolor="#7eff74"
                     /ApEinfo_graphicformat="arrow_data {{0 0.5 0 1 2 0 0 -1 0
                     -0.5} {} 0} width 5 offset 0"
     misc_feature    4778..4778
                     /locus_tag="silent mutation, C921T (A307A) "
                     /label="silent mutation, C921T (A307A) "
                     /ApEinfo_label="silent mutation, C921T (A307A) "
                     /ApEinfo_fwdcolor="#0f7ffe"
                     /ApEinfo_revcolor="green"
                     /ApEinfo_graphicformat="arrow_data {{0 1 2 0 0 -1} {} 0}
                     width 5 offset 0"
     misc_feature    1644..2189
                     /locus_tag="SNAPf"
                     /label="SNAPf"
                     /ApEinfo_label="SNAPf"
                     /ApEinfo_fwdcolor="#acf999"
                     /ApEinfo_revcolor="#acf999"
                     /ApEinfo_graphicformat="arrow_data {{0 1 2 0 0 -1} {} 0}
                     width 5 offset 0"
     CDS             complement(6457..7278)
                     /translation="MPPLEVARLLLHTSQPRPPEEDVGDLVLGIPEHRLAPVNDRCYA
                     AIVRQDIVGAEIRVHEVPDFGAVLGPKHQLIESLRDGRTDGVVHHSLPVIHMGISNRA
                     YEITPCSVLTDSLRSEWAEPARLAKIGRSDRIHGLRDRLQNSGQFGFRQVLQRDTLCT
                     AGDAIGQALAEFPNVKHFRNRERGRCKVPINITIFVETIGAAIYPQDISTPSYIEAES
                     TRFFALRELHQVGDAVELFDQKLLDRRRGEFRLFHHVLIRSENGYTSSRELFAKA*"
                     /locus_tag="ORF frame 1"
                     /label="ORF frame 1"
                     /ApEinfo_label="ORF frame 1"
                     /ApEinfo_fwdcolor="#e9d024"
                     /ApEinfo_revcolor="#e9d024"
                     /ApEinfo_graphicformat="arrow_data {{0 0.5 0 1 2 0 0 -1 0
                     -0.5} {} 0} width 5 offset 0"
     CDS             6520..7545
                     /translation="MKKPELTATSVEKFLIEKFDSVSDLMQLSEGEESRAFSFDVGGR
                     GYVLRVNSCADGFYKDRYVYRHFASAALPIPEVLDIGEFSESLTYCISRRAQGVTLQD
                     LPETELPAVLQPVAEAMDAIAAADLSQTSGFGPFGPQGIGQYTTWRDFICAIADPHVY
                     HWQTVMDDTVSASVAQALDELMLWAEDCPEVRHLVHADFGSNNVLTDNGRITAVIDWS
                     EAMFGDSQYEVANIFFWRPWLACMEQQTRYFERRHPELAGSPRLRAYMLRIGLDQLYQ
                     SLVDGNFDDAAWAQGRCDAIVRSGAGTVGRTQIARRSAAVWTDGCVEVLADSGNRRPS
                     TRPRAKE*"
                     /locus_tag="ORF frame 3"
                     /label="ORF frame 3"
                     /ApEinfo_label="ORF frame 3"
                     /ApEinfo_fwdcolor="#e9d024"
                     /ApEinfo_revcolor="#e9d024"
                     /ApEinfo_graphicformat="arrow_data {{0 0.5 0 1 2 0 0 -1 0
                     -0.5} {} 0} width 5 offset 0"
     gene            6535..7542
                     /gene="hygroB"
                     /translation="MKKPELTATSVEKFLIEKFDSVSDLMQLSEGEESRAFSFDVGGR
                     GYVLRVNSCADGFYKDRYVYRHFASAALPIPEVLDIGEFSESLTYCISRRAQGVTLQD
                     LPETELPAVLQPVAEAMDAIAAADLSQTSGFGPFGPQGIGQYTTWRDFICAIADPHVY
                     HWQTVMDDTVSASVAQALDELMLWAEDCPEVRHLVHADFGSNNVLTDNGRITAVIDWS
                     EAMFGDSQYEVANIFFWRPWLACMEQQTRYFERRHPELAGSPRLRAYMLRIGLDQLYQ
                     SLVDGNFDDAAWAQGRCDAIVRSGAGTVGRTQIARRSAAVWTDGCVEVLADSGNRRPS
                     TRPRAKE*"
                     /locus_tag="hygroB"
                     /label="hygroB"
                     /ApEinfo_label="hygroB"
                     /ApEinfo_fwdcolor="#ff797d"
                     /ApEinfo_revcolor="#ff102f"
                     /ApEinfo_graphicformat="arrow_data {{0 0.5 0 1 2 0 0 -1 0
                     -0.5} {} 0} width 5 offset 0"
     terminator      7678..7797
                     /translation="MKKPELTATSVEKFLIEKFDSVSDLMQLSEGEESRAFSFDVGGR
                     GYVLRVNSCADGFYKDRYVYRHFASAALPIPEVLDIGEFSESLTYCISRRAQGVTLQD
                     LPETELPAVLQPVAEAMDAIAAADLSQTSGFGPFGPQGIGQYTTWRDFICAIADPHVY
                     HWQTVMDDTVSASVAQALDELMLWAEDCPEVRHLVHADFGSNNVLTDNGRITAVIDWS
                     EAMFGDSQYEVANIFFWRPWLACMEQQTRYFERRHPELAGSPRLRAYMLRIGLDQLYQ
                     SLVDGNFDDAAWAQGRCDAIVRSGAGTVGRTQIARRSAAVWTDGCVEVLADSGNRRPS
                     TRPRAKE*"
                     /locus_tag="SV40_PA_terminator"
                     /label="SV40_PA_terminator"
                     /ApEinfo_label="SV40_PA_terminator"
                     /ApEinfo_fwdcolor="#9d1b1c"
                     /ApEinfo_revcolor="#9d1b1c"
                     /ApEinfo_graphicformat="arrow_data {{0 0.5 0 1 2 0 0 -1 0
                     -0.5} {} 0} width 5 offset 0"
     misc_feature    7766..7785
                     /translation="MKKPELTATSVEKFLIEKFDSVSDLMQLSEGEESRAFSFDVGGR
                     GYVLRVNSCADGFYKDRYVYRHFASAALPIPEVLDIGEFSESLTYCISRRAQGVTLQD
                     LPETELPAVLQPVAEAMDAIAAADLSQTSGFGPFGPQGIGQYTTWRDFICAIADPHVY
                     HWQTVMDDTVSASVAQALDELMLWAEDCPEVRHLVHADFGSNNVLTDNGRITAVIDWS
                     EAMFGDSQYEVANIFFWRPWLACMEQQTRYFERRHPELAGSPRLRAYMLRIGLDQLYQ
                     SLVDGNFDDAAWAQGRCDAIVRSGAGTVGRTQIARRSAAVWTDGCVEVLADSGNRRPS
                     TRPRAKE*"
                     /locus_tag="EBV_rev_primer"
                     /label="EBV_rev_primer"
                     /ApEinfo_label="EBV_rev_primer"
                     /ApEinfo_fwdcolor="#7eff74"
                     /ApEinfo_revcolor="#7eff74"
                     /ApEinfo_graphicformat="arrow_data {{0 0.5 0 1 2 0 0 -1 0
                     -0.5} {} 0} width 5 offset 0"
     promoter        complement(7841..7859)
                     /translation="MKKPELTATSVEKFLIEKFDSVSDLMQLSEGEESRAFSFDVGGR
                     GYVLRVNSCADGFYKDRYVYRHFASAALPIPEVLDIGEFSESLTYCISRRAQGVTLQD
                     LPETELPAVLQPVAEAMDAIAAADLSQTSGFGPFGPQGIGQYTTWRDFICAIADPHVY
                     HWQTVMDDTVSASVAQALDELMLWAEDCPEVRHLVHADFGSNNVLTDNGRITAVIDWS
                     EAMFGDSQYEVANIFFWRPWLACMEQQTRYFERRHPELAGSPRLRAYMLRIGLDQLYQ
                     SLVDGNFDDAAWAQGRCDAIVRSGAGTVGRTQIARRSAAVWTDGCVEVLADSGNRRPS
                     TRPRAKE*"
                     /locus_tag="M13_reverse_primer"
                     /label="M13_reverse_primer"
                     /ApEinfo_label="M13_reverse_primer"
                     /ApEinfo_fwdcolor="#346ee0"
                     /ApEinfo_revcolor="#346ee0"
                     /ApEinfo_graphicformat="arrow_data {{0 0.5 0 1 2 0 0 -1 0
                     -0.5} {} 0} width 5 offset 0"
     misc_feature    complement(7858..7880)
                     /translation="MKKPELTATSVEKFLIEKFDSVSDLMQLSEGEESRAFSFDVGGR
                     GYVLRVNSCADGFYKDRYVYRHFASAALPIPEVLDIGEFSESLTYCISRRAQGVTLQD
                     LPETELPAVLQPVAEAMDAIAAADLSQTSGFGPFGPQGIGQYTTWRDFICAIADPHVY
                     HWQTVMDDTVSASVAQALDELMLWAEDCPEVRHLVHADFGSNNVLTDNGRITAVIDWS
                     EAMFGDSQYEVANIFFWRPWLACMEQQTRYFERRHPELAGSPRLRAYMLRIGLDQLYQ
                     SLVDGNFDDAAWAQGRCDAIVRSGAGTVGRTQIARRSAAVWTDGCVEVLADSGNRRPS
                     TRPRAKE*"
                     /locus_tag="M13_pUC_rev_primer"
                     /label="M13_pUC_rev_primer"
                     /ApEinfo_label="M13_pUC_rev_primer"
                     /ApEinfo_fwdcolor="#7eff74"
                     /ApEinfo_revcolor="#7eff74"
                     /ApEinfo_graphicformat="arrow_data {{0 0.5 0 1 2 0 0 -1 0
                     -0.5} {} 0} width 5 offset 0"
     promoter        complement(7894..7923)
                     /translation="MKKPELTATSVEKFLIEKFDSVSDLMQLSEGEESRAFSFDVGGR
                     GYVLRVNSCADGFYKDRYVYRHFASAALPIPEVLDIGEFSESLTYCISRRAQGVTLQD
                     LPETELPAVLQPVAEAMDAIAAADLSQTSGFGPFGPQGIGQYTTWRDFICAIADPHVY
                     HWQTVMDDTVSASVAQALDELMLWAEDCPEVRHLVHADFGSNNVLTDNGRITAVIDWS
                     EAMFGDSQYEVANIFFWRPWLACMEQQTRYFERRHPELAGSPRLRAYMLRIGLDQLYQ
                     SLVDGNFDDAAWAQGRCDAIVRSGAGTVGRTQIARRSAAVWTDGCVEVLADSGNRRPS
                     TRPRAKE*"
                     /locus_tag="lac_promoter"
                     /label="lac_promoter"
                     /ApEinfo_label="lac_promoter"
                     /ApEinfo_fwdcolor="#346ee0"
                     /ApEinfo_revcolor="#346ee0"
                     /ApEinfo_graphicformat="arrow_data {{0 0.5 0 1 2 0 0 -1 0
                     -0.5} {} 0} width 5 offset 0"
     gene            complement(9003..9863)
                     /gene="Ampicillin"
                     /translation="MKKPELTATSVEKFLIEKFDSVSDLMQLSEGEESRAFSFDVGGR
                     GYVLRVNSCADGFYKDRYVYRHFASAALPIPEVLDIGEFSESLTYCISRRAQGVTLQD
                     LPETELPAVLQPVAEAMDAIAAADLSQTSGFGPFGPQGIGQYTTWRDFICAIADPHVY
                     HWQTVMDDTVSASVAQALDELMLWAEDCPEVRHLVHADFGSNNVLTDNGRITAVIDWS
                     EAMFGDSQYEVANIFFWRPWLACMEQQTRYFERRHPELAGSPRLRAYMLRIGLDQLYQ
                     SLVDGNFDDAAWAQGRCDAIVRSGAGTVGRTQIARRSAAVWTDGCVEVLADSGNRRPS
                     TRPRAKE*"
                     /locus_tag="Ampicillin"
                     /label="Ampicillin"
                     /ApEinfo_label="Ampicillin"
                     /ApEinfo_fwdcolor="#ff797d"
                     /ApEinfo_revcolor="#ff102f"
                     /ApEinfo_graphicformat="arrow_data {{0 0.5 0 1 2 0 0 -1 0
                     -0.5} {} 0} width 5 offset 0"
     CDS             complement(9003..9863)
                     /translation="MSIQHFRVALIPFFAAFCLPVFAHPETLVKVKDAEDQLGARVGY
                     IELDLNSGKILESFRPEERFPMMSTFKVLLCGAVLSRIDAGQEQLGRRIHYSQNDLVE
                     YSPVTEKHLTDGMTVRELCSAAITMSDNTAANLLLTTIGGPKELTAFLHNMGDHVTRL
                     DRWEPELNEAIPNDERDTTMPVAMATTLRKLLTGELLTLASRQQLIDWMEADKVAGPL
                     LRSALPAGWFIADKSGAGERGSRGIIAALGPDGKPSRIVVIYTTGSQATMDERNRQIA
                     EIGASLIKHW*"
                     /locus_tag="ORF frame 2"
                     /label="ORF frame 2"
                     /ApEinfo_label="ORF frame 2"
                     /ApEinfo_fwdcolor="#e9d024"
                     /ApEinfo_revcolor="#e9d024"
                     /ApEinfo_graphicformat="arrow_data {{0 0.5 0 1 2 0 0 -1 0
                     -0.5} {} 0} width 5 offset 0"
     promoter        complement(9905..9933)
                     /translation="MSIQHFRVALIPFFAAFCLPVFAHPETLVKVKDAEDQLGARVGY
                     IELDLNSGKILESFRPEERFPMMSTFKVLLCGAVLSRIDAGQEQLGRRIHYSQNDLVE
                     YSPVTEKHLTDGMTVRELCSAAITMSDNTAANLLLTTIGGPKELTAFLHNMGDHVTRL
                     DRWEPELNEAIPNDERDTTMPVAMATTLRKLLTGELLTLASRQQLIDWMEADKVAGPL
                     LRSALPAGWFIADKSGAGERGSRGIIAALGPDGKPSRIVVIYTTGSQATMDERNRQIA
                     EIGASLIKHW*"
                     /locus_tag="AmpR_promoter"
                     /label="AmpR_promoter"
                     /ApEinfo_label="AmpR_promoter"
                     /ApEinfo_fwdcolor="#346ee0"
                     /ApEinfo_revcolor="#346ee0"
                     /ApEinfo_graphicformat="arrow_data {{0 0.5 0 1 2 0 0 -1 0
                     -0.5} {} 0} width 5 offset 0"
     source          5405..9999
                     /organism="pcDNA3.1/Hygro(+)"
                     /mol_type="other DNA"
                     /locus_tag="source:pcDNA3.1/Hygro(+)(1)"
                     /label="source:pcDNA3.1/Hygro(+)(1)"
                     /ApEinfo_label="source:pcDNA3.1/Hygro(+)"
                     /ApEinfo_fwdcolor="#00DF87"
                     /ApEinfo_revcolor="#00DF87"
                     /ApEinfo_graphicformat="arrow_data {{0 0.5 0 1 2 0 0 -1 0
                     -0.5} {} 0} width 5 offset 0"
                     /ApEinfo_hidden=""
     misc_feature    960..1598
                     /locus_tag="human FUS (NM_004960.3) N-terminal IDR domain"
                     /label="human FUS (NM_004960.3) N-terminal IDR domain"
                     /ApEinfo_label="human FUS (NM_004960.3) N-terminal IDR
                     domain"
                     /ApEinfo_fwdcolor="#ffa2b7"
                     /ApEinfo_revcolor="#ff87a6"
                     /ApEinfo_graphicformat="arrow_data {{0 0.5 0 1 2 0 0 -1 0
                     -0.5} {} 0} width 5 offset 0"
     misc_feature    1599..1643
                     /locus_tag="SGx3(1)"
                     /label="SGx3(1)"
                     /ApEinfo_label="SGx3"
                     /ApEinfo_fwdcolor="#89ffff"
                     /ApEinfo_revcolor="#89ffff"
                     /ApEinfo_graphicformat="arrow_data {{0 1 2 0 0 -1} {} 0}
                     width 5 offset 0"
     misc_feature    3810..3854
                     /locus_tag="SGx3(2)"
                     /label="SGx3(2)"
                     /ApEinfo_label="SGx3"
                     /ApEinfo_fwdcolor="#89ffff"
                     /ApEinfo_revcolor="#89ffff"
                     /ApEinfo_graphicformat="arrow_data {{0 0.5 0 1 2 0 0 -1 0
                     -0.5} {} 0} width 5 offset 0"
     misc_feature    3864..3866
                     /locus_tag="7TG (C3G) non-palmytoyl mutation"
                     /label="7TG (C3G) non-palmytoyl mutation"
                     /ApEinfo_label="7TG (C3G) non-palmytoyl mutation"
                     /ApEinfo_fwdcolor="#9ab1ff"
                     /ApEinfo_revcolor="#9ab1ff"
                     /ApEinfo_graphicformat="arrow_data {{0 0.5 0 1 2 0 0 -1 0
                     -0.5} {} 0} width 5 offset 0"
ORIGIN
        1 GACGGATCGG GAGATCTCCC GATCCCCTAT GGTGCACTCT CAGTACAATC TGCTCTGATG
       61 CCGCATAGTT AAGCCAGTAT CTGCTCCCTG CTTGTGTGTT GGAGGTCGCT GAGTAGTGCG
      121 CGAGCAAAAT TTAAGCTACA ACAAGGCAAG GCTTGACCGA CAATTGCATG AAGAATCTGC
      181 TTAGGGTTAG GCGTTTTGCG CTGCTTCGCG ATGTACGGGC CAGATATACG CGTTGACATT
      241 GATTATTGAC TAGTTATTAA TAGTAATCAA TTACGGGGTC ATTAGTTCAT AGCCCATATA
      301 TGGAGTTCCG CGTTACATAA CTTACGGTAA ATGGCCCGCC TGGCTGACCG CCCAACGACC
      361 CCCGCCCATT GACGTCAATA ATGACGTATG TTCCCATAGT AACGCCAATA GGGACTTTCC
      421 ATTGACGTCA ATGGGTGGAG TATTTACGGT AAACTGCCCA CTTGGCAGTA CATCAAGTGT
      481 ATCATATGCC AAGTACGCCC CCTATTGACG TCAATGACGG TAAATGGCCC GCCTGGCATT
      541 ATGCCCAGTA CATGACCTTA TGGGACTTTC CTACTTGGCA GTACATCTAC GTATTAGTCA
      601 TCGCTATTAC CATGGTGATG CGGTTTTGGC AGTACATCAA TGGGCGTGGA TAGCGGTTTG
      661 ACTCACGGGG ATTTCCAAGT CTCCACCCCA TTGACGTCAA TGGGAGTTTG TTTTGGCACC
      721 AAAATCAACG GGACTTTCCA AAATGTCGTA ACAACTCCGC CCCATTGACG CAAATGGGCG
      781 GTAGGCGTGT ACGGTGGGAG GTCTATATAA GCAGAGCTCT CTGGCTAACT AGAGAACCCA
      841 CTGCTTACTG GCTTATCGAA ATTAATACGA CTCACTATAG GGAGACCCAA GCTGGCTAGC
      901 GGCGCGCCAG CATGGGTTCC TCCAAATCCA AGCCCAAGGA CGCATCTCAG CGACGTCGCG
      961 CCTCAAACGA TTATACCCAA CAAGCAACCC AAAGCTATGG GGCCTACCCC ACCCAGCCCG
     1021 GGCAGGGCTA TTCCCAGCAG AGCAGTCAGC CCTACGGACA GCAGAGTTAC AGTGGTTATA
     1081 GCCAGTCCAC GGACACTTCA GGCTATGGCC AGAGCAGCTA TTCTTCTTAT GGCCAGAGCC
     1141 AGAACACAGG CTATGGAACT CAGTCAACTC CCCAGGGATA TGGCTCGACT GGCGGCTATG
     1201 GCAGTAGCCA GAGCTCCCAA TCGTCTTACG GGCAGCAGTC CTCCTATCCT GGCTATGGCC
     1261 AGCAGCCAGC TCCCAGCAGC ACCTCGGGAA GTTACGGTAG CAGTTCTCAG AGCAGCAGCT
     1321 ATGGGCAGCC CCAGAGTGGG AGCTACAGCC AGCAGCCTAG CTATGGTGGA CAGCAGCAAA
     1381 GCTATGGACA GCAGCAAAGC TATAATCCCC CTCAGGGCTA TGGACAGCAG AACCAGTACA
     1441 ACAGCAGCAG TGGTGGTGGA GGTGGAGGTG GAGGTGGAGG TAACTATGGC CAAGATCAAT
     1501 CCTCCATGAG TAGTGGTGGT GGCAGTGGTG GCGGTTATGG CAATCAAGAC CAGAGTGGTG
     1561 GAGGTGGCAG CGGTGGCTAT GGACAGCAGG ACCGTGGATC TGGCGGAGGC GGTAGTGGCG
     1621 GAGGAGGGAG TGGTGGTGGA GGAATGGACA AAGACTGCGA AATGAAGCGC ACCACCCTGG
     1681 ATAGCCCTCT GGGCAAGCTG GAACTGTCTG GGTGCGAACA GGGCCTGCAC CGTATCATCT
     1741 TCCTGGGCAA AGGAACATCT GCCGCCGACG CCGTGGAAGT GCCTGCCCCA GCCGCCGTGC
     1801 TGGGCGGACC AGAGCCACTG ATGCAGGCCA CCGCCTGGCT CAACGCCTAC TTTCACCAGC
     1861 CTGAGGCCAT CGAGGAGTTC CCTGTGCCAG CCCTGCACCA CCCAGTGTTC CAGCAGGAGA
     1921 GCTTTACCCG CCAGGTGCTG TGGAAACTGC TGAAAGTGGT GAAGTTCGGA GAGGTCATCA
     1981 GCTACAGCCA CCTGGCCGCC CTGGCCGGCA ATCCCGCCGC CACCGCCGCC GTGAAAACCG
     2041 CCCTGAGCGG AAATCCCGTG CCCATTCTGA TCCCCTGCCA CCGGGTGGTG CAGGGCGACC
     2101 TGGACGTGGG GGGCTACGAG GGCGGGCTCG CCGTGAAAGA GTGGCTGCTG GCCCACGAGG
     2161 GCCACAGACT GGGCAAGCCT GGGCTGGGTA GTGGTGGCGG AGGGAGCGGG GGAGGCGGTT
     2221 CTGGAGGCGG TGGGGCGGCC ACGCGTACGC GTATGAAGAT GGACAAAAAG ACTATAGTTT
     2281 GGTTTAGAAG AGACCTAAGG ATTGAGGATA ATCCTGCATT AGCAGCAGCT GCTCACGAAG
     2341 GATCTGTTTT TCCTGTCTTC ATTTGGTGTC CTGAAGAAGA AGGACAGTTT TATCCTGGAA
     2401 GAGCTTCAAG ATGGTGGATG AAACAATCAC TTGCTCACTT ATCTCAATCC TTGAAGGCTC
     2461 TTGGATCTGA CCTCACTTTA ATCAAAACCC ACAACACGAT TTCAGCGATC TTGGATTGTA
     2521 TCCGCGTTAC CGGTGCTACA AAAGTCGTCT TTAACCACCT CTATGATCCT GTTTCGTTAG
     2581 TTCGGGACCA TACCGTAAAG GAGAAGCTGG TGGAACGTGG GATCTCTGTG CAAAGCTACA
     2641 ATGGAGATCT ATTGTATGAA CCGTGGGAGA TATACTGCGA AAAGGGCAAA CCTTTTACGA
     2701 GTTTCAATTC TTACTGGAAG AAATGCTTAG ATATGTCGAT TGAATCCGTT ATGCTTCCTC
     2761 CTCCTTGGCG GTTGATGCCA ATAACTGCAG CGGCTGAAGC GATTTGGGCG TGTTCGATTG
     2821 AAGAACTAGG GCTGGAGAAT GAGGCCGAGA AACCGAGCAA TGCGTTGTTA ACTAGAGCTT
     2881 GGTCTCCAGG ATGGAGCAAT GCTGATAAGT TACTAAATGA GTTCATCGAG AAGCAGTTGA
     2941 TAGATTATGC AAAGAACAGC AAGAAAGTTG TTGGGAATTC TACTTCACTA CTTTCTCCGT
     3001 ATCTCCATTT CGGGGAAATA AGCGTCAGAC ACGTTTTCCA GTGTGCCCGG ATGAAACAAA
     3061 TTATATGGGC AAGAGATAAG AACAGTGAAG GAGAAGAAAG TGCAGATCTT TTTCTTAGGG
     3121 GAATCGGTTT AAGAGAGTAT TCTCGGTATA TATGTTTCAA CTTCCCGTTT ACTCACGAGC
     3181 AATCGTTGTT GAGTCATCTT CGGTTTTTCC CTTGGGATGC TGATGTTGAT AAGTTCAAGG
     3241 CCTGGAGACA AGGCAGGACC GGTTATCCGT TGGTGGATGC CGGAATGAGA GAGCTTTGGG
     3301 CTACCGGATG GATGCATAAC AGAATAAGAG TGATTGTTTC AAGCTTTGCT GTGAAGTTTC
     3361 TTCTCCTTCC ATGGAAATGG GGAATGAAGT ATTTCTGGGA TACACTTTTG GATGCTGATT
     3421 TGGAATGTGA CATCCTTGGC TGGCAGTATA TCTCTGGGAG TATCCCCGAT GGCCACGAGC
     3481 TTGATCGCTT GGACAATCCC GCGTTACAAG GCGCCAAATA TGACCCAGAA GGTGAGTACA
     3541 TAAGGCAATG GCTTCCCGAG CTTGCGAGAT TGCCAACTGA ATGGATCCAT CATCCATGGG
     3601 ACGCTCCTTT AACCGTACTC AAAGCTTCTG GTGTGGAACT CGGAACAAAC TATGCGAAAC
     3661 CCATTGTAGA CATCGACACA GCTCGTGAGC TACTAGCTAA AGCTATTTCA AGAACCCGTG
     3721 AAGCACAGAT CATGATCGGA GCAGCAgccc gggatccacc ggtcgccacc ggttcaggga
     3781 gcggatccgg ctcagggagt gcggccgacG GGGGTGGCGG GTCAGGGGGT GGTGGGAGTG
     3841 GTGGGGGAGG CAGCGATATC GGAGGTATTA AATCAAAAAG GAAAGACAAT CTGAATGACG
     3901 ATGGAGTAGA TATGAAGACT CAACCAGTAC GTAATACTGA CCGAACTATT TATGTGAGAG
     3961 ATCCAACGTC CAATAAACAG CAAAGGCCAG TTCCTGAATC TCAACTTTTA CCAGGACAGA
     4021 GATTTCAAGC AAAAGATCCA GAGGAGCAAG GGGACATTGT GGTGGCCTTG TATCCCTATG
     4081 ATGGCATCCA CCCAGACGAC TTGTCTTTCA AGAAAGGAGA AAAGATGAAA GTTCTGGAAG
     4141 AGCACGGGGA GTGGTGGAAA GCTAAGTCCC TTTCATCAAA GAGAGAAGGC TTCATCCCCA
     4201 GCAACTACGT GGCCAAGGTC AACACCTTAG AAACCGAAGA GTGGTTCTTC AAGGACATAA
     4261 CAAGGAAAGA TGCAGAACGA CAGCTTCTGG CACCAGGGAA CAGTGCCGGG GCTTTCCTGA
     4321 TCAGAGAAAG TGAAACTTTA AAGGGAAGCT TCTCTCTTTC CGTCAGAGAT TACGACCCTA
     4381 TGCATGGCGA CGTCATTAAG CACTACAAAA TCAGAAGCCT GGACAATGGT GGTTATTACA
     4441 TCTCTCCGAG GATCACTTTT CCCTGTATCA GTGACATGAT TAAGCATTAC CAAAAGCAGT
     4501 CTGATGGTCT ATGCAGAAGA CTGGAGAAGG CATGCATCAG TCCCAAACCA CAGAAGCCAT
     4561 GGGATAAAGA TGCTTGGGAG ATCCCCCGGG AGTCCATTAA GCTGGTGAAA AAACTCGGCG
     4621 CAGGGCAGTT CGGGGAAGTC TGGATGGGTT ACTATAACAA CAGCACAAAA GTGGCTGTAA
     4681 AGACCCTCAA GCCTGGCACC ATGTCTGCTC AAGCATTCCT GGAAGAGGCC AACCTCATGA
     4741 AGACCTTGCA GCATGACAAG CTAGTGCGGC TGTATGCTGT GGTCACCAAG GAGGAGCCCA
     4801 TCTACATCAT TACCGAGTTC ATGGCCAAGG GTAGCTTGCT GGATTTCCTC AAGAGTGACG
     4861 AAGGCAGCAA GGTTCTGCTC CCGAAACTCA TTGACTTTTC AGCTCAGATT GCAGAAGGCA
     4921 TGGCGTACAT CGAGCGGAAG AACTACATCC ACCGCGATCT GCGAGCTGCC AACGTGCTGG
     4981 TCTCTGAGTC TCTCATGTGC AAGATTGCAG ACTTTGGCCT CGCGAGAGTA ATCGAAGATA
     5041 ATGAATACAC AGCGAGGGAA GGTGCCAAGT TCCCTATCAA GTGGACGGCT CCAGAGGCCA
     5101 TCAACTTCGG CTGCTTCACT ATCAAGTCTG ACGTGTGGTC CTTCGGAATT CTCCTGTACG
     5161 AGATCGTCAC CTATGGGAAG ATTCCCTACC CAGGGAGAAC TAACGCAGAT GTGATGACCG
     5221 CACTGTCACA GGGGTACCGA ATGCCACGCA TGGAGAACTG TCCAGATGAG CTCTATGACA
     5281 TCATGAAAAT GTGCTGGAAG GAATCAGCAG AGGAGAGGCC AACCTTTGAC TACTTACAGA
     5341 GTGTACTGGA TGACTTCTAC ACTGCCACGG AAGGGCAGTA TCAGCAGCAG CCATAAGCGG
     5401 CCGCGTTTAA ACCCGCTGAT CAGCCTCGAC TGTGCCTTCT AGTTGCCAGC CATCTGTTGT
     5461 TTGCCCCTCC CCCGTGCCTT CCTTGACCCT GGAAGGTGCC ACTCCCACTG TCCTTTCCTA
     5521 ATAAAATGAG GAAATTGCAT CGCATTGTCT GAGTAGGTGT CATTCTATTC TGGGGGGTGG
     5581 GGTGGGGCAG GACAGCAAGG GGGAGGATTG GGAAGACAAT AGCAGGCATG CTGGGGATGC
     5641 GGTGGGCTCT ATGGCTTCTG AGGCGGAAAG AACCAGCTGG GGCTCTAGGG GGTATCCCCN
     5701 NNNNNNNNNN NNNNNNNNNN NNNNNNNNNN NNNNNNNNNN NNNNNNNNNN NNNNNNNNNN
     5761 NNNNNNNNNN NNNNNNNNNN NNNNNNNNNN NNNNNNNNNN NNNNNNNNNN NNNNNNNNNN
     5821 NNNCNNNNNN NNNNNNNNNN NNNNNNNNNN NNNNNNNNNN NNNNNNNNNN NNNNNNNNNN
     5881 NNNNNNNNNN NNNNNNNNNN NNNNNNNNNN NNNNNANNNN NNNNNNNNNN NNNNNNNNNN
     5941 NNNNNNNNNN NNNNNNNNNN NNNNNCCTTT GACGTTGGAG TCCACGTTCT TTAATAGTGG
     6001 ACTCTTGTTC CAAACTGGAA CAACACTCAA CCCTATCTCG GTCTATTCTT TTGATTTATA
     6061 AGGGATTTTG CCGATTTCGG CCTATTGGTT AAAAAATGAG CTGATTTAAC AAAAATTTAA
     6121 CGCGAATTAA TTCTGTGGAA TGTGTGTCAG TTAGGGTGTG GAAAGTCCCC AGGCTCCCCA
     6181 GCAGGCAGAA GTATGCAAAG CATGCATCTC AATTAGTCAG CAACCAGGTG TGGAAAGTCC
     6241 CCAGGCTCCC CAGCAGGCAG AAGTATGCAA AGCATGCATC TCAATTAGTC AGCAACCATA
     6301 GTCCCGCCCC TAACTCCGCC CATCCCGCCC CTAACTCCGC CCAGTTCCGC CCATTCTCCG
     6361 CCCCATGGCT GACTAATTTT TTTTATTTAT GCAGAGGCCG AGGCCGCCTC TGCCTCTGAG
     6421 CTATTCCAGA AGTAGTGAGG AGGCTTTTTT GGAGGCCTAG GCTTTTGCAA AAAGCTCCCG
     6481 GGAGCTTGTA TATCCATTTT CGGATCTGAT CAGCACGTGA TGAAAAAGCC TGAACTCACC
     6541 GCGACGTCTG TCGAGAAGTT TCTGATCGAA AAGTTCGACA GCGTCTCCGA CCTGATGCAG
     6601 CTCTCGGAGG GCGAAGAATC TCGTGCTTTC AGCTTCGATG TAGGAGGGCG TGGATATGTC
     6661 CTGCGGGTAA ATAGCTGCGC CGATGGTTTC TACAAAGATC GTTATGTTTA TCGGCACTTT
     6721 GCATCGGCCG CGCTCCCGAT TCCGGAAGTG CTTGACATTG GGGAATTCAG CGAGAGCCTG
     6781 ACCTATTGCA TCTCCCGCCG TGCACAGGGT GTCACGTTGC AAGACCTGCC TGAAACCGAA
     6841 CTGCCCGCTG TTCTGCAGCC GGTCGCGGAG GCCATGGATG CGATCGCTGC GGCCGATCTT
     6901 AGCCAGACGA GCGGGTTCGG CCCATTCGGA CCGCAAGGAA TCGGTCAATA CACTACATGG
     6961 CGTGATTTCA TATGCGCGAT TGCTGATCCC CATGTGTATC ACTGGCAAAC TGTGATGGAC
     7021 GACACCGTCA GTGCGTCCGT CGCGCAGGCT CTCGATGAGC TGATGCTTTG GGCCGAGGAC
     7081 TGCCCCGAAG TCCGGCACCT CGTGCACGCG GATTTCGGCT CCAACAATGT CCTGACGGAC
     7141 AATGGCCGCA TAACAGCGGT CATTGACTGG AGCGAGGCGA TGTTCGGGGA TTCCCAATAC
     7201 GAGGTCGCCA ACATCTTCTT CTGGAGGCCG TGGTTGGCTT GTATGGAGCA GCAGACGCGC
     7261 TACTTCGAGC GGAGGCATCC GGAGCTTGCA GGATCGCCGC GGCTCCGGGC GTATATGCTC
     7321 CGCATTGGTC TTGACCAACT CTATCAGAGC TTGGTTGACG GCAATTTCGA TGATGCAGCT
     7381 TGGGCGCAGG GTCGATGCGA CGCAATCGTC CGATCCGGAG CCGGGACTGT CGGGCGTACA
     7441 CAAATCGCCC GCAGAAGCGC GGCCGTCTGG ACCGATGGCT GTGTAGAAGT ACTCGCCGAT
     7501 AGTGGAAACC GACGCCCCAG CACTCGTCCG AGGGCAAAGG AATAGCACGT GCTACGAGAT
     7561 TTCGATTCCA CCGCCGCCTT CTATGAAAGG TTGGGCTTCG GAATCGTTTT CCGGGACGCC
     7621 GGCTGGATGA TCCTCCAGCG CGGGGATCTC ATGCTGGAGT TCTTCGCCCA CCCCAACTTG
     7681 TTTATTGCAG CTTATAATGG TTACAAATAA AGCAATAGCA TCACAAATTT CACAAATAAA
     7741 GCATTTTTTT CACTGCATTC TAGTTGTGGT TTGTCCAAAC TCATCAATGT ATCTTATCAT
     7801 GTCTGTATAC CGTCGACCTC TAGCTAGAGC TTGGCGTAAT CATGGTCATA GCTGTTTCCT
     7861 GTGTGAAATT GTTATCCGCT CACAATTCCA CACAACATAC GAGCCGGAAG CATAAAGTGT
     7921 AAAGCCTGGG GTGCCTAATG AGTGAGCTAA CTCACATTAA TTGCGTTGCG CTCACTGCCC
     7981 GCTTTCCAGT CGGGAAACCT GTCGTGCCAG CTGCATTAAT GAATCGGCCA ACGCGCGGGG
     8041 AGAGGCGGTT TGCGTATTGG GCGCTCTTCC GCTTCCTCGC TCACTGACTC GCTGCGCTCG
     8101 GTCGTTCGGC TGCGGCGAGC GGTATCAGCT CACTCAAAGG CGGTAATACG GTTATCCACA
     8161 GAATCAGGGG ATAACGCAGG AAAGAACATG TGAGCAAAAG GCCAGCAAAA GGCCAGGAAC
     8221 CGTAAAAAGG CCGCGTTGCT GGCGTTTTTC CATAGGCTCC GCCCCCCTGA CGAGCATCAC
     8281 AAAAATCGAC GCTCAAGTCA GAGGTGGCGA AACCCGACAG GACTATAAAG ATACCAGGCG
     8341 TTTCCCCCTG GAAGCTCCCT CGTGCGCTCT CCTGTTCCGA CCCTGCCGCT TACCGGATAC
     8401 CTGTCCGCCT TTCTCCCTTC GGGAAGCGTG GCGCTTTCTC ATAGCTCACG CTGTAGGTAT
     8461 CTCAGTTCGG TGTAGGTCGT TCGCTCCAAG CTGGGCTGTG TGCACGAACC CCCCGTTCAG
     8521 CCCGACCGCT GCGCCTTATC CGGTAACTAT CGTCTTGAGT CCAACCCGGT AAGACACGAC
     8581 TTATCGCCAC TGGCAGCAGC CACTGGTAAC AGGATTAGCA GAGCGAGGTA TGTAGGCGGT
     8641 GCTACAGAGT TCTTGAAGTG GTGGCCTAAC TACGGCTACA CTAGAAGAAC AGTATTTGGT
     8701 ATCTGCGCTC TGCTGAAGCC AGTTACCTTC GGAAAAAGAG TTGGTAGCTC TTGATCCGGC
     8761 AAACAAACCA CCGCTGGTAG CGGTTTTTTT GTTTGCAAGC AGCAGATTAC GCGCAGAAAA
     8821 AAAGGATCTC AAGAAGATCC TTTGATCTTT TCTACGGGGT CTGACGCTCA GTGGAACGAA
     8881 AACTCACGTT AAGGGATTTT GGTCATGAGA TTATCAAAAA GGATCTTCAC CTAGATCCTT
     8941 TTAAATTAAA AATGAAGTTT TAAATCAATC TAAAGTATAT ATGAGTAAAC TTGGTCTGAC
     9001 AGTTACCAAT GCTTAATCAG TGAGGCACCT ATCTCAGCGA TCTGTCTATT TCGTTCATCC
     9061 ATAGTTGCCT GACTCCCCGT CGTGTAGATA ACTACGATAC GGGAGGGCTT ACCATCTGGC
     9121 CCCAGTGCTG CAATGATACC GCGAGACCCA CGCTCACCGG CTCCAGATTT ATCAGCAATA
     9181 AACCAGCCAG CCGGAAGGGC CGAGCGCAGA AGTGGTCCTG CAACTTTATC CGCCTCCATC
     9241 CAGTCTATTA ATTGTTGCCG GGAAGCTAGA GTAAGTAGTT CGCCAGTTAA TAGTTTGCGC
     9301 AACGTTGTTG CCATTGCTAC AGGCATCGTG GTGTCACGCT CGTCGTTTGG TATGGCTTCA
     9361 TTCAGCTCCG GTTCCCAACG ATCAAGGCGA GTTACATGAT CCCCCATGTT GTGCAAAAAA
     9421 GCGGTTAGCT CCTTCGGTCC TCCGATCGTT GTCAGAAGTA AGTTGGCCGC AGTGTTATCA
     9481 CTCATGGTTA TGGCAGCACT GCATAATTCT CTTACTGTCA TGCCATCCGT AAGATGCTTT
     9541 TCTGTGACTG GTGAGTACTC AACCAAGTCA TTCTGAGAAT AGTGTATGCG GCGACCGAGT
     9601 TGCTCTTGCC CGGCGTCAAT ACGGGATAAT ACCGCGCCAC ATAGCAGAAC TTTAAAAGTG
     9661 CTCATCATTG GAAAACGTTC TTCGGGGCGA AAACTCTCAA GGATCTTACC GCTGTTGAGA
     9721 TCCAGTTCGA TGTAACCCAC TCGTGCACCC AACTGATCTT CAGCATCTTT TACTTTCACC
     9781 AGCGTTTCTG GGTGAGCAAA AACAGGAAGG CAAAATGCCG CAAAAAAGGG AATAAGGGCG
     9841 ACACGGAAAT GTTGAATACT CATACTCTTC CTTTTTCAAT ATTATTGAAG CATTTATCAG
     9901 GGTTATTGTC TCATGAGCGG ATACATATTT GAATGTATTT AGAAAAATAA ACAAATAGGG
     9961 GTTCCGCGCA CATTTCCCCG AAAAGTGCCA CCTGACGTC  
//
