# Supplementary material for: A nano-liquid hub integrating growth and immune-evasion signaling to promote cell survival
Source: bioRxiv preprint, doi:10.1101/2021.12.30.474523, version 5 (2026-03-18)
Supplement: Supplementary data S1 [file 474523_file08.zip › DataS1_DNAfiles/094_pcDNA3.1(+)hygro-optoDroplet-mEGFP-tagFAK-B.gb]

LOCUS       pcDNA3_1___hygro       11847 bp    DNA        linear       14-JAN-2024
DEFINITION  pcDNA3.1/Hygro(+)
ACCESSION   
KEYWORDS    
SOURCE      
  ORGANISM  other sequences; artificial sequences; vectors.
COMMENT     
COMMENT     ApEinfo:methylated:1
FEATURES             Location/Qualifiers
     source          1..900
                     /organism="pcDNA3.1/Hygro(+)"
                     /mol_type="other DNA"
                     /locus_tag="source:pcDNA3.1/Hygro(+)"
                     /label="source:pcDNA3.1/Hygro(+)"
                     /ApEinfo_label="source:pcDNA3.1/Hygro(+)"
                     /ApEinfo_fwdcolor="#00DF87"
                     /ApEinfo_revcolor="#00DF87"
                     /ApEinfo_graphicformat="arrow_data {{0 0.5 0 1 2 0 0 -1 0
                     -0.5} {} 0} width 5 offset 0"
                     /ApEinfo_hidden
     promoter        236..852
                     /locus_tag="CMV_immearly_promoter"
                     /label="CMV_immearly_promoter"
                     /ApEinfo_label="CMV_immearly_promoter"
                     /ApEinfo_fwdcolor="#346ee0"
                     /ApEinfo_revcolor="#346ee0"
                     /ApEinfo_graphicformat="arrow_data {{0 0.5 0 1 2 0 0 -1 0
                     -0.5} {} 0} width 5 offset 0"
     misc_feature    315..602
                     /locus_tag="CAG_enhancer"
                     /label="CAG_enhancer"
                     /ApEinfo_label="CAG_enhancer"
                     /ApEinfo_fwdcolor="#7eff74"
                     /ApEinfo_revcolor="#7eff74"
                     /ApEinfo_graphicformat="arrow_data {{0 0.5 0 1 2 0 0 -1 0
                     -0.5} {} 0} width 5 offset 0"
     misc_feature    769..789
                     /locus_tag="CMV_fwd_primer"
                     /label="CMV_fwd_primer"
                     /ApEinfo_label="CMV_fwd_primer"
                     /ApEinfo_fwdcolor="#7eff74"
                     /ApEinfo_revcolor="#7eff74"
                     /ApEinfo_graphicformat="arrow_data {{0 0.5 0 1 2 0 0 -1 0
                     -0.5} {} 0} width 5 offset 0"
     misc_feature    1623..2339
                     /locus_tag="mEGFP"
                     /label="mEGFP"
                     /ApEinfo_label="mEGFP"
                     /ApEinfo_fwdcolor="#acf999"
                     /ApEinfo_revcolor="#acf999"
                     /ApEinfo_graphicformat="arrow_data {{0 1 2 0 0 -1} {} 0}
                     width 5 offset 0"
     misc_feature    4107..4107
                     /locus_tag="sequence conflict (T124C, Y42H)"
                     /label="sequence conflict (T124C, Y42H)"
                     /ApEinfo_label="sequence conflict (T124C, Y42H)"
                     /ApEinfo_fwdcolor="#0f7ffe"
                     /ApEinfo_revcolor="green"
                     /ApEinfo_graphicformat="arrow_data {{0 1 2 0 0 -1} {} 0}
                     width 5 offset 0"
     promoter        863..881
                     /locus_tag="T7_promoter"
                     /label="T7_promoter"
                     /ApEinfo_label="T7_promoter"
                     /ApEinfo_fwdcolor="#346ee0"
                     /ApEinfo_revcolor="#346ee0"
                     /ApEinfo_graphicformat="arrow_data {{0 0.5 0 1 2 0 0 -1 0
                     -0.5} {} 0} width 5 offset 0"
     misc_feature    complement(7272..7289)
                     /locus_tag="BGH_rev_primer"
                     /label="BGH_rev_primer"
                     /ApEinfo_label="BGH_rev_primer"
                     /ApEinfo_fwdcolor="#7eff74"
                     /ApEinfo_revcolor="#7eff74"
                     /ApEinfo_graphicformat="arrow_data {{0 0.5 0 1 2 0 0 -1 0
                     -0.5} {} 0} width 5 offset 0"
     terminator      7275..7502
                     /locus_tag="bGH_PA_terminator"
                     /label="bGH_PA_terminator"
                     /ApEinfo_label="bGH_PA_terminator"
                     /ApEinfo_fwdcolor="#9d1b1c"
                     /ApEinfo_revcolor="#9d1b1c"
                     /ApEinfo_graphicformat="arrow_data {{0 0.5 0 1 2 0 0 -1 0
                     -0.5} {} 0} width 5 offset 0"
     misc_feature    960..1598
                     /locus_tag="human FUS (NM_004960.3) N-terminal IDR domain"
                     /label="human FUS (NM_004960.3) N-terminal IDR domain"
                     /ApEinfo_label="human FUS (NM_004960.3) N-terminal IDR
                     domain"
                     /ApEinfo_fwdcolor="#ffa2b7"
                     /ApEinfo_revcolor="#ff87a6"
                     /ApEinfo_graphicformat="arrow_data {{0 0.5 0 1 2 0 0 -1 0
                     -0.5} {} 0} width 5 offset 0"
     rep_origin      7565..7871
                     /locus_tag="f1_origin"
                     /label="f1_origin"
                     /ApEinfo_label="f1_origin"
                     /ApEinfo_fwdcolor="#999999"
                     /ApEinfo_revcolor="#999999"
                     /ApEinfo_graphicformat="arrow_data {{0 0.5 0 1 2 0 0 -1 0
                     -0.5} {} 0} width 5 offset 0"
     misc_feature    912..959
                     /locus_tag="Myristoylation signal peptide from Emu's Src
                     (NXG35893.1)"
                     /label="Myristoylation signal peptide from Emu's Src
                     (NXG35893.1)"
                     /ApEinfo_label="Myristoylation signal peptide from Emu's
                     Src (NXG35893.1)"
                     /ApEinfo_fwdcolor="#839dff"
                     /ApEinfo_revcolor="#839dff"
                     /ApEinfo_graphicformat="arrow_data {{0 0.5 0 1 2 0 0 -1 0
                     -0.5} {} 0} width 5 offset 0"
     misc_feature    complement(7985..8005)
                     /locus_tag="pBABE_3_primer"
                     /label="pBABE_3_primer"
                     /ApEinfo_label="pBABE_3_primer"
                     /ApEinfo_fwdcolor="#7eff74"
                     /ApEinfo_revcolor="#7eff74"
                     /ApEinfo_graphicformat="arrow_data {{0 0.5 0 1 2 0 0 -1 0
                     -0.5} {} 0} width 5 offset 0"
     misc_feature    complement(7991..8206)
                     /locus_tag="SV40_enhancer"
                     /label="SV40_enhancer"
                     /ApEinfo_label="SV40_enhancer"
                     /ApEinfo_fwdcolor="#7eff74"
                     /ApEinfo_revcolor="#7eff74"
                     /ApEinfo_graphicformat="arrow_data {{0 0.5 0 1 2 0 0 -1 0
                     -0.5} {} 0} width 5 offset 0"
     promoter        8003..8271
                     /locus_tag="SV40_promoter"
                     /label="SV40_promoter"
                     /ApEinfo_label="SV40_promoter"
                     /ApEinfo_fwdcolor="#346ee0"
                     /ApEinfo_revcolor="#346ee0"
                     /ApEinfo_graphicformat="arrow_data {{0 0.5 0 1 2 0 0 -1 0
                     -0.5} {} 0} width 5 offset 0"
     misc_feature    5199..5219
                     /locus_tag="SsrA (AANDENY)"
                     /label="SsrA (AANDENY)"
                     /ApEinfo_label="SsrA (AANDENY)"
                     /ApEinfo_fwdcolor="#a1ffa1"
                     /ApEinfo_revcolor="#a1ffa1"
                     /ApEinfo_graphicformat="arrow_data {{0 0.5 0 1 2 0 0 -1 0
                     -0.5} {} 0} width 5 offset 0"
     rep_origin      8170..8247
                     /locus_tag="SV40_origin"
                     /label="SV40_origin"
                     /ApEinfo_label="SV40_origin"
                     /ApEinfo_fwdcolor="#999999"
                     /ApEinfo_revcolor="#999999"
                     /ApEinfo_graphicformat="arrow_data {{0 0.5 0 1 2 0 0 -1 0
                     -0.5} {} 0} width 5 offset 0"
     misc_feature    8232..8251
                     /locus_tag="SV40pro_F_primer"
                     /label="SV40pro_F_primer"
                     /ApEinfo_label="SV40pro_F_primer"
                     /ApEinfo_fwdcolor="#7eff74"
                     /ApEinfo_revcolor="#7eff74"
                     /ApEinfo_graphicformat="arrow_data {{0 0.5 0 1 2 0 0 -1 0
                     -0.5} {} 0} width 5 offset 0"
     source          1599..1607
                     /organism="synthetic DNA construct"
                     /mol_type="other DNA"
                     /locus_tag="source:synthetic DNA construct"
                     /label="source:synthetic DNA construct"
                     /ApEinfo_label="source:synthetic DNA construct"
                     /ApEinfo_fwdcolor="#00DF87"
                     /ApEinfo_revcolor="#00DF87"
                     /ApEinfo_graphicformat="arrow_data {{0 0.5 0 1 2 0 0 -1 0
                     -0.5} {} 0} width 5 offset 0"
                     /ApEinfo_hidden
     CDS             complement(8305..9126)
                     /translation=MPPLEVARLLLHTSQPRPPEEDVGDLVLGIPEHRLAPVNDRCYAA
                     IVRQDIVGAEIRVHEVPDFGAVLGPKHQLIESLRDGRTDGVVHHSLPVIHMGISNRAY
                     EITPCSVLTDSLRSEWAEPARLAKIGRSDRIHGLRDRLQNSGQFGFRQVLQRDTLCTA
                     GDAIGQALAEFPNVKHFRNRERGRCKVPINITIFVETIGAAIYPQDISTPSYIEAEST
                     RFFALRELHQVGDAVELFDQKLLDRRRGEFRLFHHVLIRSENGYTSSRELFAKA*
                     /locus_tag="ORF frame 1"
                     /label="ORF frame 1"
                     /ApEinfo_label="ORF frame 1"
                     /ApEinfo_fwdcolor="#e9d024"
                     /ApEinfo_revcolor="#e9d024"
                     /ApEinfo_graphicformat="arrow_data {{0 0.5 0 1 2 0 0 -1 0
                     -0.5} {} 0} width 5 offset 0"
     misc_feature    3984..5198
                     /locus_tag="mouse FAK (NM_007982.2), 1-1215"
                     /label="mouse FAK (NM_007982.2), 1-1215"
                     /ApEinfo_label="mouse FAK (NM_007982.2), 1-1215"
                     /ApEinfo_fwdcolor="#ffa3b6"
                     /ApEinfo_revcolor="#ffa3b6"
                     /ApEinfo_graphicformat="arrow_data {{0 1 2 0 0 -1} {} 0}
                     width 5 offset 0"
     source          2358..2375
                     /organism="synthetic DNA construct"
                     /mol_type="other DNA"
                     /locus_tag="source:synthetic DNA construct(1)"
                     /label="source:synthetic DNA construct(1)"
                     /ApEinfo_label="source:synthetic DNA construct"
                     /ApEinfo_fwdcolor="#00DF87"
                     /ApEinfo_revcolor="#00DF87"
                     /ApEinfo_graphicformat="arrow_data {{0 0.5 0 1 2 0 0 -1 0
                     -0.5} {} 0} width 5 offset 0"
                     /ApEinfo_hidden
     CDS             8368..9393
                     /translation=MKKPELTATSVEKFLIEKFDSVSDLMQLSEGEESRAFSFDVGGRG
                     YVLRVNSCADGFYKDRYVYRHFASAALPIPEVLDIGEFSESLTYCISRRAQGVTLQDL
                     PETELPAVLQPVAEAMDAIAAADLSQTSGFGPFGPQGIGQYTTWRDFICAIADPHVYH
                     WQTVMDDTVSASVAQALDELMLWAEDCPEVRHLVHADFGSNNVLTDNGRITAVIDWSE
                     AMFGDSQYEVANIFFWRPWLACMEQQTRYFERRHPELAGSPRLRAYMLRIGLDQLYQS
                     LVDGNFDDAAWAQGRCDAIVRSGAGTVGRTQIARRSAAVWTDGCVEVLADSGNRRPST
                     RPRAKE*
                     /locus_tag="ORF frame 3"
                     /label="ORF frame 3"
                     /ApEinfo_label="ORF frame 3"
                     /ApEinfo_fwdcolor="#e9d024"
                     /ApEinfo_revcolor="#e9d024"
                     /ApEinfo_graphicformat="arrow_data {{0 0.5 0 1 2 0 0 -1 0
                     -0.5} {} 0} width 5 offset 0"
     gene            8383..9390
                     /gene="hygroB"
                     /translation=MKKPELTATSVEKFLIEKFDSVSDLMQLSEGEESRAFSFDVGGRG
                     YVLRVNSCADGFYKDRYVYRHFASAALPIPEVLDIGEFSESLTYCISRRAQGVTLQDL
                     PETELPAVLQPVAEAMDAIAAADLSQTSGFGPFGPQGIGQYTTWRDFICAIADPHVYH
                     WQTVMDDTVSASVAQALDELMLWAEDCPEVRHLVHADFGSNNVLTDNGRITAVIDWSE
                     AMFGDSQYEVANIFFWRPWLACMEQQTRYFERRHPELAGSPRLRAYMLRIGLDQLYQS
                     LVDGNFDDAAWAQGRCDAIVRSGAGTVGRTQIARRSAAVWTDGCVEVLADSGNRRPST
                     RPRAKE*
                     /locus_tag="hygroB"
                     /label="hygroB"
                     /ApEinfo_label="hygroB"
                     /ApEinfo_fwdcolor="#ff797d"
                     /ApEinfo_revcolor="#ff102f"
                     /ApEinfo_graphicformat="arrow_data {{0 0.5 0 1 2 0 0 -1 0
                     -0.5} {} 0} width 5 offset 0"
     misc_feature    5220..7154
                     /locus_tag="mouse FAK (NM_007982.2) 1935-3150"
                     /label="mouse FAK (NM_007982.2) 1935-3150"
                     /ApEinfo_label="mouse FAK (NM_007982.2) 1935-3150"
                     /ApEinfo_fwdcolor="#ffa3b6"
                     /ApEinfo_revcolor="#ffa3b6"
                     /ApEinfo_graphicformat="arrow_data {{0 1 2 0 0 -1} {} 0}
                     width 5 offset 0"
     misc_feature    2340..2357
                     /locus_tag="SG"
                     /label="SG"
                     /ApEinfo_label="SG"
                     /ApEinfo_fwdcolor="#aefcff"
                     /ApEinfo_revcolor="#aefcff"
                     /ApEinfo_graphicformat="arrow_data {{0 1 2 0 0 -1} {} 0}
                     width 5 offset 0"
     terminator      9526..9645
                     /translation=MKKPELTATSVEKFLIEKFDSVSDLMQLSEGEESRAFSFDVGGRG
                     YVLRVNSCADGFYKDRYVYRHFASAALPIPEVLDIGEFSESLTYCISRRAQGVTLQDL
                     PETELPAVLQPVAEAMDAIAAADLSQTSGFGPFGPQGIGQYTTWRDFICAIADPHVYH
                     WQTVMDDTVSASVAQALDELMLWAEDCPEVRHLVHADFGSNNVLTDNGRITAVIDWSE
                     AMFGDSQYEVANIFFWRPWLACMEQQTRYFERRHPELAGSPRLRAYMLRIGLDQLYQS
                     LVDGNFDDAAWAQGRCDAIVRSGAGTVGRTQIARRSAAVWTDGCVEVLADSGNRRPST
                     RPRAKE*
                     /locus_tag="SV40_PA_terminator"
                     /label="SV40_PA_terminator"
                     /ApEinfo_label="SV40_PA_terminator"
                     /ApEinfo_fwdcolor="#9d1b1c"
                     /ApEinfo_revcolor="#9d1b1c"
                     /ApEinfo_graphicformat="arrow_data {{0 0.5 0 1 2 0 0 -1 0
                     -0.5} {} 0} width 5 offset 0"
     source          3870..3932
                     /organism="synthetic DNA construct"
                     /mol_type="other DNA"
                     /locus_tag="source:synthetic DNA construct(2)"
                     /label="source:synthetic DNA construct(2)"
                     /ApEinfo_label="source:synthetic DNA construct"
                     /ApEinfo_fwdcolor="#00DF87"
                     /ApEinfo_revcolor="#00DF87"
                     /ApEinfo_graphicformat="arrow_data {{0 0.5 0 1 2 0 0 -1 0
                     -0.5} {} 0} width 5 offset 0"
                     /ApEinfo_hidden
     misc_feature    7154..7154
                     /locus_tag="Silent mutation: G3150C, missing: 3151-3156 "
                     /label="Silent mutation: G3150C, missing: 3151-3156 "
                     /ApEinfo_label="Silent mutation: G3150C, missing:
                     3151-3156 "
                     /ApEinfo_fwdcolor="#ff0000"
                     /ApEinfo_revcolor="#ff0000"
                     /ApEinfo_graphicformat="arrow_data {{0 0.5 0 1 2 0 0 -1 0
                     -0.5} {} 0} width 5 offset 0"
     misc_feature    9614..9633
                     /translation=MKKPELTATSVEKFLIEKFDSVSDLMQLSEGEESRAFSFDVGGRG
                     YVLRVNSCADGFYKDRYVYRHFASAALPIPEVLDIGEFSESLTYCISRRAQGVTLQDL
                     PETELPAVLQPVAEAMDAIAAADLSQTSGFGPFGPQGIGQYTTWRDFICAIADPHVYH
                     WQTVMDDTVSASVAQALDELMLWAEDCPEVRHLVHADFGSNNVLTDNGRITAVIDWSE
                     AMFGDSQYEVANIFFWRPWLACMEQQTRYFERRHPELAGSPRLRAYMLRIGLDQLYQS
                     LVDGNFDDAAWAQGRCDAIVRSGAGTVGRTQIARRSAAVWTDGCVEVLADSGNRRPST
                     RPRAKE*
                     /locus_tag="EBV_rev_primer"
                     /label="EBV_rev_primer"
                     /ApEinfo_label="EBV_rev_primer"
                     /ApEinfo_fwdcolor="#7eff74"
                     /ApEinfo_revcolor="#7eff74"
                     /ApEinfo_graphicformat="arrow_data {{0 0.5 0 1 2 0 0 -1 0
                     -0.5} {} 0} width 5 offset 0"
     misc_feature    2241..2243
                     /locus_tag="A206K monomeric mutation"
                     /label="A206K monomeric mutation"
                     /ApEinfo_label="A206K monomeric mutation"
                     /ApEinfo_fwdcolor="#9ab1ff"
                     /ApEinfo_revcolor="#9ab1ff"
                     /ApEinfo_graphicformat="arrow_data {{0 1 2 0 0 -1} {} 0}
                     width 5 offset 0"
     promoter        complement(9689..9707)
                     /translation=MKKPELTATSVEKFLIEKFDSVSDLMQLSEGEESRAFSFDVGGRG
                     YVLRVNSCADGFYKDRYVYRHFASAALPIPEVLDIGEFSESLTYCISRRAQGVTLQDL
                     PETELPAVLQPVAEAMDAIAAADLSQTSGFGPFGPQGIGQYTTWRDFICAIADPHVYH
                     WQTVMDDTVSASVAQALDELMLWAEDCPEVRHLVHADFGSNNVLTDNGRITAVIDWSE
                     AMFGDSQYEVANIFFWRPWLACMEQQTRYFERRHPELAGSPRLRAYMLRIGLDQLYQS
                     LVDGNFDDAAWAQGRCDAIVRSGAGTVGRTQIARRSAAVWTDGCVEVLADSGNRRPST
                     RPRAKE*
                     /locus_tag="M13_reverse_primer"
                     /label="M13_reverse_primer"
                     /ApEinfo_label="M13_reverse_primer"
                     /ApEinfo_fwdcolor="#346ee0"
                     /ApEinfo_revcolor="#346ee0"
                     /ApEinfo_graphicformat="arrow_data {{0 0.5 0 1 2 0 0 -1 0
                     -0.5} {} 0} width 5 offset 0"
     misc_feature    1247..1247
                     /locus_tag="silent mutation: C288T  (Y96Y)"
                     /label="silent mutation: C288T  (Y96Y)"
                     /ApEinfo_label="silent mutation: C288T  (Y96Y)"
                     /ApEinfo_fwdcolor="#0064ff"
                     /ApEinfo_revcolor="green"
                     /ApEinfo_graphicformat="arrow_data {{0 0.5 0 1 2 0 0 -1 0
                     -0.5} {} 0} width 5 offset 0"
     misc_feature    complement(9706..9728)
                     /translation=MKKPELTATSVEKFLIEKFDSVSDLMQLSEGEESRAFSFDVGGRG
                     YVLRVNSCADGFYKDRYVYRHFASAALPIPEVLDIGEFSESLTYCISRRAQGVTLQDL
                     PETELPAVLQPVAEAMDAIAAADLSQTSGFGPFGPQGIGQYTTWRDFICAIADPHVYH
                     WQTVMDDTVSASVAQALDELMLWAEDCPEVRHLVHADFGSNNVLTDNGRITAVIDWSE
                     AMFGDSQYEVANIFFWRPWLACMEQQTRYFERRHPELAGSPRLRAYMLRIGLDQLYQS
                     LVDGNFDDAAWAQGRCDAIVRSGAGTVGRTQIARRSAAVWTDGCVEVLADSGNRRPST
                     RPRAKE*
                     /locus_tag="M13_pUC_rev_primer"
                     /label="M13_pUC_rev_primer"
                     /ApEinfo_label="M13_pUC_rev_primer"
                     /ApEinfo_fwdcolor="#7eff74"
                     /ApEinfo_revcolor="#7eff74"
                     /ApEinfo_graphicformat="arrow_data {{0 0.5 0 1 2 0 0 -1 0
                     -0.5} {} 0} width 5 offset 0"
     promoter        complement(9742..9771)
                     /translation=MKKPELTATSVEKFLIEKFDSVSDLMQLSEGEESRAFSFDVGGRG
                     YVLRVNSCADGFYKDRYVYRHFASAALPIPEVLDIGEFSESLTYCISRRAQGVTLQDL
                     PETELPAVLQPVAEAMDAIAAADLSQTSGFGPFGPQGIGQYTTWRDFICAIADPHVYH
                     WQTVMDDTVSASVAQALDELMLWAEDCPEVRHLVHADFGSNNVLTDNGRITAVIDWSE
                     AMFGDSQYEVANIFFWRPWLACMEQQTRYFERRHPELAGSPRLRAYMLRIGLDQLYQS
                     LVDGNFDDAAWAQGRCDAIVRSGAGTVGRTQIARRSAAVWTDGCVEVLADSGNRRPST
                     RPRAKE*
                     /locus_tag="lac_promoter"
                     /label="lac_promoter"
                     /ApEinfo_label="lac_promoter"
                     /ApEinfo_fwdcolor="#346ee0"
                     /ApEinfo_revcolor="#346ee0"
                     /ApEinfo_graphicformat="arrow_data {{0 0.5 0 1 2 0 0 -1 0
                     -0.5} {} 0} width 5 offset 0"
     misc_feature    6312..6312
                     /locus_tag="Point mutation C2308A (Q770K)"
                     /label="Point mutation C2308A (Q770K)"
                     /ApEinfo_label="Point mutation C2308A (Q770K)"
                     /ApEinfo_fwdcolor="#fb0106"
                     /ApEinfo_revcolor="#fb0106"
                     /ApEinfo_graphicformat="arrow_data {{0 0.5 0 1 2 0 0 -1 0
                     -0.5} {} 0} width 5 offset 0"
     gene            complement(10851..11711)
                     /gene="Ampicillin"
                     /translation=MKKPELTATSVEKFLIEKFDSVSDLMQLSEGEESRAFSFDVGGRG
                     YVLRVNSCADGFYKDRYVYRHFASAALPIPEVLDIGEFSESLTYCISRRAQGVTLQDL
                     PETELPAVLQPVAEAMDAIAAADLSQTSGFGPFGPQGIGQYTTWRDFICAIADPHVYH
                     WQTVMDDTVSASVAQALDELMLWAEDCPEVRHLVHADFGSNNVLTDNGRITAVIDWSE
                     AMFGDSQYEVANIFFWRPWLACMEQQTRYFERRHPELAGSPRLRAYMLRIGLDQLYQS
                     LVDGNFDDAAWAQGRCDAIVRSGAGTVGRTQIARRSAAVWTDGCVEVLADSGNRRPST
                     RPRAKE*
                     /locus_tag="Ampicillin"
                     /label="Ampicillin"
                     /ApEinfo_label="Ampicillin"
                     /ApEinfo_fwdcolor="#ff797d"
                     /ApEinfo_revcolor="#ff102f"
                     /ApEinfo_graphicformat="arrow_data {{0 0.5 0 1 2 0 0 -1 0
                     -0.5} {} 0} width 5 offset 0"
     CDS             complement(10851..11711)
                     /translation=MSIQHFRVALIPFFAAFCLPVFAHPETLVKVKDAEDQLGARVGYI
                     ELDLNSGKILESFRPEERFPMMSTFKVLLCGAVLSRIDAGQEQLGRRIHYSQNDLVEY
                     SPVTEKHLTDGMTVRELCSAAITMSDNTAANLLLTTIGGPKELTAFLHNMGDHVTRLD
                     RWEPELNEAIPNDERDTTMPVAMATTLRKLLTGELLTLASRQQLIDWMEADKVAGPLL
                     RSALPAGWFIADKSGAGERGSRGIIAALGPDGKPSRIVVIYTTGSQATMDERNRQIAE
                     IGASLIKHW*
                     /locus_tag="ORF frame 2"
                     /label="ORF frame 2"
                     /ApEinfo_label="ORF frame 2"
                     /ApEinfo_fwdcolor="#e9d024"
                     /ApEinfo_revcolor="#e9d024"
                     /ApEinfo_graphicformat="arrow_data {{0 0.5 0 1 2 0 0 -1 0
                     -0.5} {} 0} width 5 offset 0"
     promoter        complement(11753..11781)
                     /translation=MSIQHFRVALIPFFAAFCLPVFAHPETLVKVKDAEDQLGARVGYI
                     ELDLNSGKILESFRPEERFPMMSTFKVLLCGAVLSRIDAGQEQLGRRIHYSQNDLVEY
                     SPVTEKHLTDGMTVRELCSAAITMSDNTAANLLLTTIGGPKELTAFLHNMGDHVTRLD
                     RWEPELNEAIPNDERDTTMPVAMATTLRKLLTGELLTLASRQQLIDWMEADKVAGPLL
                     RSALPAGWFIADKSGAGERGSRGIIAALGPDGKPSRIVVIYTTGSQATMDERNRQIAE
                     IGASLIKHW*
                     /locus_tag="AmpR_promoter"
                     /label="AmpR_promoter"
                     /ApEinfo_label="AmpR_promoter"
                     /ApEinfo_fwdcolor="#346ee0"
                     /ApEinfo_revcolor="#346ee0"
                     /ApEinfo_graphicformat="arrow_data {{0 0.5 0 1 2 0 0 -1 0
                     -0.5} {} 0} width 5 offset 0"
     source          7253..11847
                     /organism="pcDNA3.1/Hygro(+)"
                     /mol_type="other DNA"
                     /locus_tag="source:pcDNA3.1/Hygro(+)(1)"
                     /label="source:pcDNA3.1/Hygro(+)(1)"
                     /ApEinfo_label="source:pcDNA3.1/Hygro(+)"
                     /ApEinfo_fwdcolor="#00DF87"
                     /ApEinfo_revcolor="#00DF87"
                     /ApEinfo_graphicformat="arrow_data {{0 0.5 0 1 2 0 0 -1 0
                     -0.5} {} 0} width 5 offset 0"
                     /ApEinfo_hidden
     misc_feature    1608..1622
                     /locus_tag="SG(1)"
                     /label="SG(1)"
                     /ApEinfo_label="SG"
                     /ApEinfo_fwdcolor="#aefcff"
                     /ApEinfo_revcolor="#aefcff"
                     /ApEinfo_graphicformat="arrow_data {{0 1 2 0 0 -1} {} 0}
                     width 5 offset 0"
     misc_feature    3933..3977
                     /locus_tag="SGx3"
                     /label="SGx3"
                     /ApEinfo_label="SGx3"
                     /ApEinfo_fwdcolor="#89ffff"
                     /ApEinfo_revcolor="#89ffff"
                     /ApEinfo_graphicformat="arrow_data {{0 0.5 0 1 2 0 0 -1 0
                     -0.5} {} 0} width 5 offset 0"
     misc_feature    2376..3869
                     /locus_tag="CRY2 (NM_100320.4), PHR domain"
                     /label="CRY2 (NM_100320.4), PHR domain"
                     /ApEinfo_label="CRY2 (NM_100320.4), PHR domain"
                     /ApEinfo_fwdcolor="#ffa2b7"
                     /ApEinfo_revcolor="#ff87a6"
                     /ApEinfo_graphicformat="arrow_data {{0 1 2 0 0 -1} {} 0}
                     width 5 offset 0"
     misc_feature    7242..7244
                     /locus_tag="STOP"
                     /label="STOP"
                     /ApEinfo_label="STOP"
                     /ApEinfo_fwdcolor="#9ab1ff"
                     /ApEinfo_revcolor="#9ab1ff"
                     /ApEinfo_graphicformat="arrow_data {{0 0.5 0 1 2 0 0 -1 0
                     -0.5} {} 0} width 5 offset 0"
     misc_feature    7167..7223
                     /locus_tag="HAx2"
                     /label="HAx2"
                     /ApEinfo_label="HAx2"
                     /ApEinfo_fwdcolor="#acf999"
                     /ApEinfo_revcolor="#acf999"
                     /ApEinfo_graphicformat="arrow_data {{0 1 2 0 0 -1} {} 0}
                     width 5 offset 0"
ORIGIN
        1 GACGGATCGG GAGATCTCCC GATCCCCTAT GGTGCACTCT CAGTACAATC TGCTCTGATG
       61 CCGCATAGTT AAGCCAGTAT CTGCTCCCTG CTTGTGTGTT GGAGGTCGCT GAGTAGTGCG
      121 CGAGCAAAAT TTAAGCTACA ACAAGGCAAG GCTTGACCGA CAATTGCATG AAGAATCTGC
      181 TTAGGGTTAG GCGTTTTGCG CTGCTTCGCG ATGTACGGGC CAGATATACG CGTTGACATT
      241 GATTATTGAC TAGTTATTAA TAGTAATCAA TTACGGGGTC ATTAGTTCAT AGCCCATATA
      301 TGGAGTTCCG CGTTACATAA CTTACGGTAA ATGGCCCGCC TGGCTGACCG CCCAACGACC
      361 CCCGCCCATT GACGTCAATA ATGACGTATG TTCCCATAGT AACGCCAATA GGGACTTTCC
      421 ATTGACGTCA ATGGGTGGAG TATTTACGGT AAACTGCCCA CTTGGCAGTA CATCAAGTGT
      481 ATCATATGCC AAGTACGCCC CCTATTGACG TCAATGACGG TAAATGGCCC GCCTGGCATT
      541 ATGCCCAGTA CATGACCTTA TGGGACTTTC CTACTTGGCA GTACATCTAC GTATTAGTCA
      601 TCGCTATTAC CATGGTGATG CGGTTTTGGC AGTACATCAA TGGGCGTGGA TAGCGGTTTG
      661 ACTCACGGGG ATTTCCAAGT CTCCACCCCA TTGACGTCAA TGGGAGTTTG TTTTGGCACC
      721 AAAATCAACG GGACTTTCCA AAATGTCGTA ACAACTCCGC CCCATTGACG CAAATGGGCG
      781 GTAGGCGTGT ACGGTGGGAG GTCTATATAA GCAGAGCTCT CTGGCTAACT AGAGAACCCA
      841 CTGCTTACTG GCTTATCGAA ATTAATACGA CTCACTATAG GGAGACCCAA GCTGGCTAGC
      901 GGCGCGCCAG CATGGGTTCC TCCAAATCCA AGCCCAAGGA CGCATCTCAG CGACGTCGCG
      961 CCTCAAACGA TTATACCCAA CAAGCAACCC AAAGCTATGG GGCCTACCCC ACCCAGCCCG
     1021 GGCAGGGCTA TTCCCAGCAG AGCAGTCAGC CCTACGGACA GCAGAGTTAC AGTGGTTATA
     1081 GCCAGTCCAC GGACACTTCA GGCTATGGCC AGAGCAGCTA TTCTTCTTAT GGCCAGAGCC
     1141 AGAACACAGG CTATGGAACT CAGTCAACTC CCCAGGGATA TGGCTCGACT GGCGGCTATG
     1201 GCAGTAGCCA GAGCTCCCAA TCGTCTTACG GGCAGCAGTC CTCCTATCCT GGCTATGGCC
     1261 AGCAGCCAGC TCCCAGCAGC ACCTCGGGAA GTTACGGTAG CAGTTCTCAG AGCAGCAGCT
     1321 ATGGGCAGCC CCAGAGTGGG AGCTACAGCC AGCAGCCTAG CTATGGTGGA CAGCAGCAAA
     1381 GCTATGGACA GCAGCAAAGC TATAATCCCC CTCAGGGCTA TGGACAGCAG AACCAGTACA
     1441 ACAGCAGCAG TGGTGGTGGA GGTGGAGGTG GAGGTGGAGG TAACTATGGC CAAGATCAAT
     1501 CCTCCATGAG TAGTGGTGGT GGCAGTGGTG GCGGTTATGG CAATCAAGAC CAGAGTGGTG
     1561 GAGGTGGCAG CGGTGGCTAT GGACAGCAGG ACCGTGGAgg tggaggaAGC GGAGGAGGAG
     1621 GAATGGTGAG CAAGGGCGAG GAGCTGTTCA CCGGGGTGGT GCCCATCCTG GTCGAGCTGG
     1681 ACGGCGACGT AAACGGCCAC AAGTTCAGCG TGTCCGGCGA GGGCGAGGGC GATGCCACCT
     1741 ACGGCAAGCT GACCCTGAAG TTCATCTGCA CCACCGGCAA GCTGCCCGTG CCCTGGCCCA
     1801 CCCTCGTGAC CACCCTGACC TACGGCGTGC AGTGCTTCAG CCGCTACCCC GACCACATGA
     1861 AGCAGCACGA CTTCTTCAAG TCCGCCATGC CCGAAGGCTA CGTCCAGGAG CGCACCATCT
     1921 TCTTCAAGGA CGACGGCAAC TACAAGACCC GCGCCGAGGT GAAGTTCGAG GGCGACACCC
     1981 TGGTGAACCG CATCGAGCTG AAGGGCATCG ACTTCAAGGA GGACGGCAAC ATCCTGGGGC
     2041 ACAAGCTGGA GTACAACTAC AACAGCCACA ACGTCTATAT CATGGCCGAC AAGCAGAAGA
     2101 ACGGCATCAA GGTGAACTTC AAGATCCGCC ACAACATCGA GGACGGCAGC GTGCAGCTCG
     2161 CCGACCACTA CCAGCAGAAC ACCCCCATCG GCGACGGCCC CGTGCTGCTG CCCGACAACC
     2221 ACTACCTGAG CACCCAGTCC AAGCTGAGCA AAGACCCCAA CGAGAAGCGC GATCACATGG
     2281 TCCTGCTGGA GTTCGTGACC GCCGCCGGGA TCACTCTCGG CATGGACGAG CTGTACAAGT
     2341 CTGGCGGCGG TGGTTCTgcg gccacgcgta cgcgtATGAA GATGGACAAA AAGACTATAG
     2401 TTTGGTTTAG AAGAGACCTA AGGATTGAGG ATAATCCTGC ATTAGCAGCA GCTGCTCACG
     2461 AAGGATCTGT TTTTCCTGTC TTCATTTGGT GTCCTGAAGA AGAAGGACAG TTTTATCCTG
     2521 GAAGAGCTTC AAGATGGTGG ATGAAACAAT CACTTGCTCA CTTATCTCAA TCCTTGAAGG
     2581 CTCTTGGATC TGACCTCACT TTAATCAAAA CCCACAACAC GATTTCAGCG ATCTTGGATT
     2641 GTATCCGCGT TACCGGTGCT ACAAAAGTCG TCTTTAACCA CCTCTATGAT CCTGTTTCGT
     2701 TAGTTCGGGA CCATACCGTA AAGGAGAAGC TGGTGGAACG TGGGATCTCT GTGCAAAGCT
     2761 ACAATGGAGA TCTATTGTAT GAACCGTGGG AGATATACTG CGAAAAGGGC AAACCTTTTA
     2821 CGAGTTTCAA TTCTTACTGG AAGAAATGCT TAGATATGTC GATTGAATCC GTTATGCTTC
     2881 CTCCTCCTTG GCGGTTGATG CCAATAACTG CAGCGGCTGA AGCGATTTGG GCGTGTTCGA
     2941 TTGAAGAACT AGGGCTGGAG AATGAGGCCG AGAAACCGAG CAATGCGTTG TTAACTAGAG
     3001 CTTGGTCTCC AGGATGGAGC AATGCTGATA AGTTACTAAA TGAGTTCATC GAGAAGCAGT
     3061 TGATAGATTA TGCAAAGAAC AGCAAGAAAG TTGTTGGGAA TTCTACTTCA CTACTTTCTC
     3121 CGTATCTCCA TTTCGGGGAA ATAAGCGTCA GACACGTTTT CCAGTGTGCC CGGATGAAAC
     3181 AAATTATATG GGCAAGAGAT AAGAACAGTG AAGGAGAAGA AAGTGCAGAT CTTTTTCTTA
     3241 GGGGAATCGG TTTAAGAGAG TATTCTCGGT ATATATGTTT CAACTTCCCG TTTACTCACG
     3301 AGCAATCGTT GTTGAGTCAT CTTCGGTTTT TCCCTTGGGA TGCTGATGTT GATAAGTTCA
     3361 AGGCCTGGAG ACAAGGCAGG ACCGGTTATC CGTTGGTGGA TGCCGGAATG AGAGAGCTTT
     3421 GGGCTACCGG ATGGATGCAT AACAGAATAA GAGTGATTGT TTCAAGCTTT GCTGTGAAGT
     3481 TTCTTCTCCT TCCATGGAAA TGGGGAATGA AGTATTTCTG GGATACACTT TTGGATGCTG
     3541 ATTTGGAATG TGACATCCTT GGCTGGCAGT ATATCTCTGG GAGTATCCCC GATGGCCACG
     3601 AGCTTGATCG CTTGGACAAT CCCGCGTTAC AAGGCGCCAA ATATGACCCA GAAGGTGAGT
     3661 ACATAAGGCA ATGGCTTCCC GAGCTTGCGA GATTGCCAAC TGAATGGATC CATCATCCAT
     3721 GGGACGCTCC TTTAACCGTA CTCAAAGCTT CTGGTGTGGA ACTCGGAACA AACTATGCGA
     3781 AACCCATTGT AGACATCGAC ACAGCTCGTG AGCTACTAGC TAAAGCTATT TCAAGAACCC
     3841 GTGAAGCACA GATCATGATC GGAGCAGCAg cccgggatcc accggtcgcc accggttcag
     3901 ggagcggatc cggctcaggg agtgcggccg acGGGGGTGG CGGGTCAGGG GGTGGTGGGA
     3961 GTGGTGGGGG AGGCAGCGAT ATCATGGCAG CTGCTTATCT TGACCCAAAC TTGAATCACA
     4021 CACCAAGTTC GAGTACTAAG ACTCACCTGG GTACTGGCAT GGAACGGTCC CCTGGTGCAA
     4081 TGGAACGAGT ATTAAAGGTC TTTCATCATT TTGAAAGCAG TAGTGAGCCA ACCACCTGGG
     4141 CCAGTATTAT CAGGCATGGA GATGCTACTG ATGTCAGGGG CATCATTCAG AAGATAGTGG
     4201 ACAGTCACAA AGTAAAGCAC GTGGCCTGCT ATGGATTTCG CCTCAGTCAC CTGCGATCGG
     4261 AGGAGGTGCA CTGGCTGCAC GTGGACATGG GTGTCTCCAG TGTGAGGGAG AAATATGAAC
     4321 TCGCCCACCC ACCAGAGGAG TGGAAATATG AGTTGAGAAT TCGTTACTTG CCAAAAGGAT
     4381 TTCTAAACCA GTTTACTGAA GATAAGCCAA CATTGAATTT CTTCTATCAA CAGGTGAAGA
     4441 GTGACTACAT GCAAGAAATA GCTGATCAAG TAGACCAAGA AATAGCTTTG AAGTTGGGTT
     4501 GTTTGGAAAT TAGGCGATCC TATTGGGAGA TGAGGGGTAA TGCCCTAGAG AAGAAGTCCA
     4561 ACTATGAAGT ATTAGAAAAA GATGTTGGTT TAAAGCGATT TTTTCCTAAG AGTTTACTGG
     4621 ATTCTGTCAA GGCCAAAACA CTAAGAAAGC TGATCCAGCA AACATTCAGG CAGTTTGCCA
     4681 ACCTTAATAG AGAAGAAAGC ATCCTGAAAT TCTTTGAGAT TCTTTCTCCT GTGTACAGAT
     4741 TTGACAAAGA GTGCTTCAAG TGTGCCCTTG GGTCAAGTTG GATCATTTCT GTGGAATTGG
     4801 CAATCGGCCC AGAAGAAGGG ATCAGTTACC TGACAGACAA AGGCTGCAAT CCCACACACC
     4861 TAGCAGACTT TAACCAAGTG CAGACCATCC AGTACTCAAA CAGTGAAGAC AAAGACAGGA
     4921 AAGGAATGCT ACAACTCAAA ATCGCTGGTG CTCCTGAGCC TCTGACCGTG ACGGCACCAT
     4981 CCCTAACCAT TGCCGAGAAC ATGGCCGACC TGATTGATGG ATACTGCCGG CTGGTGAATG
     5041 GAGCCACACA ATCTTTCATC ATCAGACCCC AGAAAGAAGG TGAACGGGCG TTGCCATCAA
     5101 TACCAAAGTT GGCCAACAGT GAAAAGCAAG GCATGCGGAC ACATGCAGTC TCTGTGTCAG
     5161 AGACAGATGA CTATGCAGAG ATCATCGATG AGGAAGACGC TGCAAATGAT GAAAACTACA
     5221 CATACACCAT GCCCTCGACC AGGGATTATG AGATTCAGAG AGAAAGAATA GAACTTGGAC
     5281 GCTGTATTGG AGAAGGTCAG TTTGGAGATG TACATCAAGG CGTGTACCTG AGCCCAGAGA
     5341 ATCCAGCTTT GGCTGTTGCA ATCAAAACAT GTAAAAACTG TACTTCGGAC AGCGTGAGAG
     5401 AGAAGTTCCT TCAAGAAGCC TTAACAATGC GTCAGTTTGA CCATCCTCAC ATCGTGAAGC
     5461 TGATTGGAGT CATTACAGAG AACCCTGTCT GGATAATCAT GGAGTTGTGC ACACTTGGAG
     5521 AGCTGAGGTC ATTTTTGCAA GTAAGAAAAT ACAGCTTGGA CCTGGCATCT TTGATATTAT
     5581 ATGCCTATCA GCTTAGTACA GCACTCGCGT ATCTGGAGAG CAAAAGATTT GTTCACAGGG
     5641 ACATTGCTGC TCGGAATGTT CTGGTGTCTT CAAATGATTG TGTAAAATTG GGAGACTTTG
     5701 GATTATCTCG ATATATGGAA GACAGTACTT ACTATAAAGC TTCCAAAGGA AAATTACCTA
     5761 TTAAATGGAT GGCTCCAGAG TCAATCAATT TTCGACGTTT TACCTCAGCT AGTGACGTGT
     5821 GGATGTTTGG TGTGTGTATG TGGGAGATAC TGATGCATGG CGTGAAGCCT TTTCAAGGAG
     5881 TGAAGAACAA TGATGTGATC GGTCGAATTG AAAATGGGGA AAGATTACCA ATGCCTCCAA
     5941 ATTGTCCTCC CACCCTCTAC AGCCTTATGA CGAAATGTTG GGCCTATGAC CCCAGCAGGC
     6001 GGCCCAGGTT TACTGAACTA AAAGCTCAGC TCAGCACAAT CCTGGAGGAG GAGAAGGTGC
     6061 AGCAAGAAGA ACGGATGAGG ATGGAATCCA GAAGACAGGC TACCGTGTCC TGGGACTCTG
     6121 GAGGGTCTGA TGAAGCACCA CCCAAGCCCA GCAGACCTGG TTATCCTAGC CCGAGATCCA
     6181 GTGAAGGATT TTATCCCAGC CCACAGCACA TGGTCCAGAC CAATCACTAC CAGGTCTCTG
     6241 GCTACCCGGG TTCCCATGGA ATCCCAGCCA TGGCTGGCAG CATTTACCAA GGTCAGGCAT
     6301 CTCTTCTGGA CAAGACAGAA TTGTGGAATC ACAGACCTCA GGAGATGTCC ATGTGGCAGC
     6361 CCAGTGTGGA GGATTCGGCA GCTTTGGACC TTCGAGGGAT GGGACAGGTG CTTCCCCCTC
     6421 ACCTGATGGA AGAGCGGCTA ATCCGACAGC AGCAGGAAAT GGAAGAAGAC CAGCGCTGGC
     6481 TGGAGAAGGA AGAGCGATTC CTGAAACCTG ATGTGAGGCT CTCTCGAGGC AGCATCGACA
     6541 GGGAAGACGG GAGTTTTCAG GGTCCGACTG GAAACCAACA CATCTATCAG CCTGTGGGGA
     6601 AGCCAGATCC TGCAGCTCCA CCAAAGAAAC CTCCTCGCCC TGGAGCACCT GGCCACCTAA
     6661 GCAACCTGTC CAGCATCAGC AGCCCTGCAG ACAGCTACAA TGAGGGTGTC AAGCTTCAGC
     6721 CCCAGGAAAT CAGCCCCCCT CCCACTGCCA ACCTTGACCG GTCCAATGAC AAGGTATATG
     6781 AAAATGTGAC AGGCCTAGTG AAGGCTGTCA TCGAGATGTC CAGCAAAATC CAGCCAGCTC
     6841 CTCCAGAAGA GTACGTCCCT ATGGTGAAGG AAGTTGGCCT GGCCCTGCGG ACCTTACTAG
     6901 CCACGGTGGA TGAGACCATT CCTGCTCTTC CAGCCAGCAC TCATCGAGAG ATCGAGATGG
     6961 CACAGAAGCT GCTGAACTCC GACTTAGGCG AGCTCATCAG CAAGATGAAG CTGGCGCAGC
     7021 AGTACGTCAT GACCAGCCTG CAGCAGGAGT ATAAGAAGCA GATGCTGACA GCTGCTCACG
     7081 CCCTGGCTGT GGATGCCAAG AACCTACTTG ATGTTATTGA TCAAGCAAGA CTGAAAATGC
     7141 TAGGGCAGAC ACGCGGTCGC ATCTTTTACC CATACGATGT TCCTGACTAT GCGGGCTATC
     7201 CCTATGACGT CCCGGACTAT GCAggatcca ccggatctag ataaGCGGCC GCGTTTAAAC
     7261 CCGCTGATCA GCCTCGACTG TGCCTTCTAG TTGCCAGCCA TCTGTTGTTT GCCCCTCCCC
     7321 CGTGCCTTCC TTGACCCTGG AAGGTGCCAC TCCCACTGTC CTTTCCTAAT AAAATGAGGA
     7381 AATTGCATCG CATTGTCTGA GTAGGTGTCA TTCTATTCTG GGGGGTGGGG TGGGGCAGGA
     7441 CAGCAAGGGG GAGGATTGGG AAGACAATAG CAGGCATGCT GGGGATGCGG TGGGCTCTAT
     7501 GGCTTCTGAG GCGGAAAGAA CCAGCTGGGG CTCTAGGGGG TATCCCCNNN NNNNNNNNNN
     7561 NNNNNNNNNN NNNNNNNNNN NNNNNNNNNN NNNNNNNNNN NNNNNNNNNN NNNNNNNNNN
     7621 NNNNNNNNNN NNNNNNNNNN NNNNNNNNNN NNNNNNNNNN NNNNNNNNNN NCNNNNNNNN
     7681 NNNNNNNNNN NNNNNNNNNN NNNNNNNNNN NNNNNNNNNN NNNNNNNNNN NNNNNNNNNN
     7741 NNNNNNNNNN NNNNNNNNNN NNNANNNNNN NNNNNNNNNN NNNNNNNNNN NNNNNNNNNN
     7801 NNNNNNNNNN NNNCCTTTGA CGTTGGAGTC CACGTTCTTT AATAGTGGAC TCTTGTTCCA
     7861 AACTGGAACA ACACTCAACC CTATCTCGGT CTATTCTTTT GATTTATAAG GGATTTTGCC
     7921 GATTTCGGCC TATTGGTTAA AAAATGAGCT GATTTAACAA AAATTTAACG CGAATTAATT
     7981 CTGTGGAATG TGTGTCAGTT AGGGTGTGGA AAGTCCCCAG GCTCCCCAGC AGGCAGAAGT
     8041 ATGCAAAGCA TGCATCTCAA TTAGTCAGCA ACCAGGTGTG GAAAGTCCCC AGGCTCCCCA
     8101 GCAGGCAGAA GTATGCAAAG CATGCATCTC AATTAGTCAG CAACCATAGT CCCGCCCCTA
     8161 ACTCCGCCCA TCCCGCCCCT AACTCCGCCC AGTTCCGCCC ATTCTCCGCC CCATGGCTGA
     8221 CTAATTTTTT TTATTTATGC AGAGGCCGAG GCCGCCTCTG CCTCTGAGCT ATTCCAGAAG
     8281 TAGTGAGGAG GCTTTTTTGG AGGCCTAGGC TTTTGCAAAA AGCTCCCGGG AGCTTGTATA
     8341 TCCATTTTCG GATCTGATCA GCACGTGATG AAAAAGCCTG AACTCACCGC GACGTCTGTC
     8401 GAGAAGTTTC TGATCGAAAA GTTCGACAGC GTCTCCGACC TGATGCAGCT CTCGGAGGGC
     8461 GAAGAATCTC GTGCTTTCAG CTTCGATGTA GGAGGGCGTG GATATGTCCT GCGGGTAAAT
     8521 AGCTGCGCCG ATGGTTTCTA CAAAGATCGT TATGTTTATC GGCACTTTGC ATCGGCCGCG
     8581 CTCCCGATTC CGGAAGTGCT TGACATTGGG GAATTCAGCG AGAGCCTGAC CTATTGCATC
     8641 TCCCGCCGTG CACAGGGTGT CACGTTGCAA GACCTGCCTG AAACCGAACT GCCCGCTGTT
     8701 CTGCAGCCGG TCGCGGAGGC CATGGATGCG ATCGCTGCGG CCGATCTTAG CCAGACGAGC
     8761 GGGTTCGGCC CATTCGGACC GCAAGGAATC GGTCAATACA CTACATGGCG TGATTTCATA
     8821 TGCGCGATTG CTGATCCCCA TGTGTATCAC TGGCAAACTG TGATGGACGA CACCGTCAGT
     8881 GCGTCCGTCG CGCAGGCTCT CGATGAGCTG ATGCTTTGGG CCGAGGACTG CCCCGAAGTC
     8941 CGGCACCTCG TGCACGCGGA TTTCGGCTCC AACAATGTCC TGACGGACAA TGGCCGCATA
     9001 ACAGCGGTCA TTGACTGGAG CGAGGCGATG TTCGGGGATT CCCAATACGA GGTCGCCAAC
     9061 ATCTTCTTCT GGAGGCCGTG GTTGGCTTGT ATGGAGCAGC AGACGCGCTA CTTCGAGCGG
     9121 AGGCATCCGG AGCTTGCAGG ATCGCCGCGG CTCCGGGCGT ATATGCTCCG CATTGGTCTT
     9181 GACCAACTCT ATCAGAGCTT GGTTGACGGC AATTTCGATG ATGCAGCTTG GGCGCAGGGT
     9241 CGATGCGACG CAATCGTCCG ATCCGGAGCC GGGACTGTCG GGCGTACACA AATCGCCCGC
     9301 AGAAGCGCGG CCGTCTGGAC CGATGGCTGT GTAGAAGTAC TCGCCGATAG TGGAAACCGA
     9361 CGCCCCAGCA CTCGTCCGAG GGCAAAGGAA TAGCACGTGC TACGAGATTT CGATTCCACC
     9421 GCCGCCTTCT ATGAAAGGTT GGGCTTCGGA ATCGTTTTCC GGGACGCCGG CTGGATGATC
     9481 CTCCAGCGCG GGGATCTCAT GCTGGAGTTC TTCGCCCACC CCAACTTGTT TATTGCAGCT
     9541 TATAATGGTT ACAAATAAAG CAATAGCATC ACAAATTTCA CAAATAAAGC ATTTTTTTCA
     9601 CTGCATTCTA GTTGTGGTTT GTCCAAACTC ATCAATGTAT CTTATCATGT CTGTATACCG
     9661 TCGACCTCTA GCTAGAGCTT GGCGTAATCA TGGTCATAGC TGTTTCCTGT GTGAAATTGT
     9721 TATCCGCTCA CAATTCCACA CAACATACGA GCCGGAAGCA TAAAGTGTAA AGCCTGGGGT
     9781 GCCTAATGAG TGAGCTAACT CACATTAATT GCGTTGCGCT CACTGCCCGC TTTCCAGTCG
     9841 GGAAACCTGT CGTGCCAGCT GCATTAATGA ATCGGCCAAC GCGCGGGGAG AGGCGGTTTG
     9901 CGTATTGGGC GCTCTTCCGC TTCCTCGCTC ACTGACTCGC TGCGCTCGGT CGTTCGGCTG
     9961 CGGCGAGCGG TATCAGCTCA CTCAAAGGCG GTAATACGGT TATCCACAGA ATCAGGGGAT
    10021 AACGCAGGAA AGAACATGTG AGCAAAAGGC CAGCAAAAGG CCAGGAACCG TAAAAAGGCC
    10081 GCGTTGCTGG CGTTTTTCCA TAGGCTCCGC CCCCCTGACG AGCATCACAA AAATCGACGC
    10141 TCAAGTCAGA GGTGGCGAAA CCCGACAGGA CTATAAAGAT ACCAGGCGTT TCCCCCTGGA
    10201 AGCTCCCTCG TGCGCTCTCC TGTTCCGACC CTGCCGCTTA CCGGATACCT GTCCGCCTTT
    10261 CTCCCTTCGG GAAGCGTGGC GCTTTCTCAT AGCTCACGCT GTAGGTATCT CAGTTCGGTG
    10321 TAGGTCGTTC GCTCCAAGCT GGGCTGTGTG CACGAACCCC CCGTTCAGCC CGACCGCTGC
    10381 GCCTTATCCG GTAACTATCG TCTTGAGTCC AACCCGGTAA GACACGACTT ATCGCCACTG
    10441 GCAGCAGCCA CTGGTAACAG GATTAGCAGA GCGAGGTATG TAGGCGGTGC TACAGAGTTC
    10501 TTGAAGTGGT GGCCTAACTA CGGCTACACT AGAAGAACAG TATTTGGTAT CTGCGCTCTG
    10561 CTGAAGCCAG TTACCTTCGG AAAAAGAGTT GGTAGCTCTT GATCCGGCAA ACAAACCACC
    10621 GCTGGTAGCG GTTTTTTTGT TTGCAAGCAG CAGATTACGC GCAGAAAAAA AGGATCTCAA
    10681 GAAGATCCTT TGATCTTTTC TACGGGGTCT GACGCTCAGT GGAACGAAAA CTCACGTTAA
    10741 GGGATTTTGG TCATGAGATT ATCAAAAAGG ATCTTCACCT AGATCCTTTT AAATTAAAAA
    10801 TGAAGTTTTA AATCAATCTA AAGTATATAT GAGTAAACTT GGTCTGACAG TTACCAATGC
    10861 TTAATCAGTG AGGCACCTAT CTCAGCGATC TGTCTATTTC GTTCATCCAT AGTTGCCTGA
    10921 CTCCCCGTCG TGTAGATAAC TACGATACGG GAGGGCTTAC CATCTGGCCC CAGTGCTGCA
    10981 ATGATACCGC GAGACCCACG CTCACCGGCT CCAGATTTAT CAGCAATAAA CCAGCCAGCC
    11041 GGAAGGGCCG AGCGCAGAAG TGGTCCTGCA ACTTTATCCG CCTCCATCCA GTCTATTAAT
    11101 TGTTGCCGGG AAGCTAGAGT AAGTAGTTCG CCAGTTAATA GTTTGCGCAA CGTTGTTGCC
    11161 ATTGCTACAG GCATCGTGGT GTCACGCTCG TCGTTTGGTA TGGCTTCATT CAGCTCCGGT
    11221 TCCCAACGAT CAAGGCGAGT TACATGATCC CCCATGTTGT GCAAAAAAGC GGTTAGCTCC
    11281 TTCGGTCCTC CGATCGTTGT CAGAAGTAAG TTGGCCGCAG TGTTATCACT CATGGTTATG
    11341 GCAGCACTGC ATAATTCTCT TACTGTCATG CCATCCGTAA GATGCTTTTC TGTGACTGGT
    11401 GAGTACTCAA CCAAGTCATT CTGAGAATAG TGTATGCGGC GACCGAGTTG CTCTTGCCCG
    11461 GCGTCAATAC GGGATAATAC CGCGCCACAT AGCAGAACTT TAAAAGTGCT CATCATTGGA
    11521 AAACGTTCTT CGGGGCGAAA ACTCTCAAGG ATCTTACCGC TGTTGAGATC CAGTTCGATG
    11581 TAACCCACTC GTGCACCCAA CTGATCTTCA GCATCTTTTA CTTTCACCAG CGTTTCTGGG
    11641 TGAGCAAAAA CAGGAAGGCA AAATGCCGCA AAAAAGGGAA TAAGGGCGAC ACGGAAATGT
    11701 TGAATACTCA TACTCTTCCT TTTTCAATAT TATTGAAGCA TTTATCAGGG TTATTGTCTC
    11761 ATGAGCGGAT ACATATTTGA ATGTATTTAG AAAAATAAAC AAATAGGGGT TCCGCGCACA
    11821 TTTCCCCGAA AAGTGCCACC TGACGTC   
//
