# Supplementary material for: A nano-liquid hub integrating growth and immune-evasion signaling to promote cell survival
Source: bioRxiv preprint, doi:10.1101/2021.12.30.474523, version 5 (2026-03-18)
Supplement: Supplementary data S1 [file 474523_file08.zip › DataS1_DNAfiles/095_pcDNA3.1(+)zeo-optoDroplet-Halo7-SGx3-Lyn.gb]

LOCUS       pcDNA3_1___zeo_o        9791 bp    DNA        linear       02-JUL-2022
DEFINITION  pcDNA3.1/Zeo(+)
ACCESSION   
KEYWORDS    
SOURCE      
  ORGANISM  other sequences; artificial sequences; vectors.
COMMENT     
COMMENT     ApEinfo:methylated:1
FEATURES             Location/Qualifiers
     source          5628..9791
                     /organism="synthetic DNA construct"
                     /mol_type="other DNA"
                     /locus_tag="source:synthetic DNA construct"
                     /label="source:synthetic DNA construct"
                     /ApEinfo_label="source:synthetic DNA construct"
                     /ApEinfo_fwdcolor="#00DF87"
                     /ApEinfo_revcolor="#00DF87"
                     /ApEinfo_graphicformat="arrow_data {{0 0.5 0 1 2 0 0 -1 0
                     -0.5} {} 0} width 5 offset 0"
                     /ApEinfo_hidden=""
     polyA_signal    5653..5877
                     /note="bovine growth hormone polyadenylation signal"
                     /locus_tag="bGH poly(A) signal"
                     /label="bGH poly(A) signal"
                     /ApEinfo_label="bGH poly(A) signal"
                     /ApEinfo_fwdcolor="#ff3eee"
                     /ApEinfo_revcolor="#ff3eee"
                     /ApEinfo_graphicformat="arrow_data {{0 0.5 0 1 2 0 0 -1 0
                     -0.5} {} 0} width 5 offset 0"
     misc_feature    4084..5619
                     /locus_tag="Rat Lyn (NM_030857.2), no ininital
                     methionine, pal, myl-modification"
                     /label="Rat Lyn (NM_030857.2), no ininital  methionine,
                     pal, myl-modification"
                     /ApEinfo_label="Rat Lyn (NM_030857.2), no ininital
                     methionine, pal, myl-modification"
                     /ApEinfo_fwdcolor="#ffa3b6"
                     /ApEinfo_revcolor="#ffa3b6"
                     /ApEinfo_graphicformat="arrow_data {{0 1 2 0 0 -1} {} 0}
                     width 5 offset 0"
     misc_feature    2383..2457
                     /locus_tag="SGX3"
                     /label="SGX3"
                     /ApEinfo_label="SGX3"
                     /ApEinfo_fwdcolor="#aefcff"
                     /ApEinfo_revcolor="#aefcff"
                     /ApEinfo_graphicformat="arrow_data {{0 1 2 0 0 -1} {} 0}
                     width 5 offset 0"
     primer_bind     6220..6241
                     /note="F1 origin, forward primer"
                     /locus_tag="F1ori-F"
                     /label="F1ori-F"
                     /ApEinfo_label="F1ori-F"
                     /ApEinfo_fwdcolor="#14c0bd"
                     /ApEinfo_revcolor="#4ec02b"
                     /ApEinfo_graphicformat="arrow_data {{0 0.5 0 1 2 0 0 -1 0
                     -0.5} {} 0} width 5 offset 0"
     misc_feature    5472..5472
                     /locus_tag="silent mutation, A1392C (R644R)"
                     /label="silent mutation, A1392C (R644R)"
                     /ApEinfo_label="silent mutation, A1392C (R644R)"
                     /ApEinfo_fwdcolor="#0064ff"
                     /ApEinfo_revcolor="green"
                     /ApEinfo_graphicformat="arrow_data {{0 1 2 0 0 -1} {} 0}
                     width 5 offset 0"
     misc_feature    2476..3969
                     /locus_tag="CRY2 (NM_100320.4), PHR domain"
                     /label="CRY2 (NM_100320.4), PHR domain"
                     /ApEinfo_label="CRY2 (NM_100320.4), PHR domain"
                     /ApEinfo_fwdcolor="#ffa2b7"
                     /ApEinfo_revcolor="#ff87a6"
                     /ApEinfo_graphicformat="arrow_data {{0 1 2 0 0 -1} {} 0}
                     width 5 offset 0"
     primer_bind     6607..6626
                     /note="SV40 promoter/origin, forward primer"
                     /locus_tag="SV40pro-F"
                     /label="SV40pro-F"
                     /ApEinfo_label="SV40pro-F"
                     /ApEinfo_fwdcolor="#14c0bd"
                     /ApEinfo_revcolor="#4ec02b"
                     /ApEinfo_graphicformat="arrow_data {{0 0.5 0 1 2 0 0 -1 0
                     -0.5} {} 0} width 5 offset 0"
     misc_feature    1447..1491
                     /locus_tag="SGx3"
                     /label="SGx3"
                     /ApEinfo_label="SGx3"
                     /ApEinfo_fwdcolor="#89ffff"
                     /ApEinfo_revcolor="#89ffff"
                     /ApEinfo_graphicformat="arrow_data {{0 1 2 0 0 -1} {} 0}
                     width 5 offset 0"
     primer_bind     complement(7713..7730)
                     /note="L4440 vector, forward primer"
                     /locus_tag="L4440"
                     /label="L4440"
                     /ApEinfo_label="L4440"
                     /ApEinfo_fwdcolor="#14c0bd"
                     /ApEinfo_revcolor="#4ec02b"
                     /ApEinfo_graphicformat="arrow_data {{0 0.5 0 1 2 0 0 -1 0
                     -0.5} {} 0} width 5 offset 0"
     misc_feature    808..1446
                     /locus_tag="human FUS (NM_004960.3) N-terminal IDR domain"
                     /label="human FUS (NM_004960.3) N-terminal IDR domain"
                     /ApEinfo_label="human FUS (NM_004960.3) N-terminal IDR
                     domain"
                     /ApEinfo_fwdcolor="#ffa2b7"
                     /ApEinfo_revcolor="#ff87a6"
                     /ApEinfo_graphicformat="arrow_data {{0 0.5 0 1 2 0 0 -1 0
                     -0.5} {} 0} width 5 offset 0"
     rep_origin      complement(7884..8472)
                     /direction="LEFT"
                     /note="high-copy-number ColE1/pMB1/pBR322/pUC origin of
                     replication"
                     /locus_tag="ori"
                     /label="ori"
                     /ApEinfo_label="ori"
                     /ApEinfo_fwdcolor="#999999"
                     /ApEinfo_revcolor="#999999"
                     /ApEinfo_graphicformat="arrow_data {{0 0.5 0 1 2 0 0 -1 0
                     -0.5} {} 0} width 5 offset 0"
     misc_feature    760..807
                     /locus_tag="Myristoylation signal peptide from Emu's Src
                     (NXG35893.1)"
                     /label="Myristoylation signal peptide from Emu's Src
                     (NXG35893.1)"
                     /ApEinfo_label="Myristoylation signal peptide from Emu's
                     Src (NXG35893.1)"
                     /ApEinfo_fwdcolor="#839dff"
                     /ApEinfo_revcolor="#839dff"
                     /ApEinfo_graphicformat="arrow_data {{0 0.5 0 1 2 0 0 -1 0
                     -0.5} {} 0} width 5 offset 0"
     primer_bind     complement(7964..7983)
                     /note="pBR322 origin, forward primer"
                     /locus_tag="pBR322ori-F"
                     /label="pBR322ori-F"
                     /ApEinfo_label="pBR322ori-F"
                     /ApEinfo_fwdcolor="#14c0bd"
                     /ApEinfo_revcolor="#4ec02b"
                     /ApEinfo_graphicformat="arrow_data {{0 0.5 0 1 2 0 0 -1 0
                     -0.5} {} 0} width 5 offset 0"
     CDS             complement(8643..9503)
                     /codon_start="1"
                     /gene="bla"
                     /product="beta-lactamase"
                     /note="confers resistance to ampicillin, carbenicillin,
                     and related antibiotics"
                     /translation="MSIQHFRVALIPFFAAFCLPVFAHPETLVKVKDAEDQLGARVGY
                     IELDLNSGKILESFRPEERFPMMSTFKVLLCGAVLSRIDAGQEQLGRRIHYSQNDLVE
                     YSPVTEKHLTDGMTVRELCSAAITMSDNTAANLLLTTIGGPKELTAFLHNMGDHVTRL
                     DRWEPELNEAIPNDERDTTMPVAMATTLRKLLTGELLTLASRQQLIDWMEADKVAGPL
                     LRSALPAGWFIADKSGAGERGSRGIIAALGPDGKPSRIVVIYTTGSQATMDERNRQIA
                     EIGASLIKHW"
                     /locus_tag="AmpR"
                     /label="AmpR"
                     /ApEinfo_label="AmpR"
                     /ApEinfo_fwdcolor="#e9d024"
                     /ApEinfo_revcolor="#e9d024"
                     /ApEinfo_graphicformat="arrow_data {{0 0.5 0 1 2 0 0 -1 0
                     -0.5} {} 0} width 5 offset 0"
     primer_bind     9266..9285
                     /note="Ampicillin resistance gene, reverse primer"
                     /locus_tag="Amp-R"
                     /label="Amp-R"
                     /ApEinfo_label="Amp-R"
                     /ApEinfo_fwdcolor="#14c0bd"
                     /ApEinfo_revcolor="#4ec02b"
                     /ApEinfo_graphicformat="arrow_data {{0 0.5 0 1 2 0 0 -1 0
                     -0.5} {} 0} width 5 offset 0"
     promoter        complement(9504..9608)
                     /gene="bla"
                     /locus_tag="AmpR promoter"
                     /label="AmpR promoter"
                     /ApEinfo_label="AmpR promoter"
                     /ApEinfo_fwdcolor="#346ee0"
                     /ApEinfo_revcolor="#346ee0"
                     /ApEinfo_graphicformat="arrow_data {{0 0.5 0 1 2 0 0 -1 0
                     -0.5} {} 0} width 5 offset 0"
     misc_feature    5001..5001
                     /locus_tag="silent mutation, C921T (A307A) "
                     /label="silent mutation, C921T (A307A) "
                     /ApEinfo_label="silent mutation, C921T (A307A) "
                     /ApEinfo_fwdcolor="#0f7ffe"
                     /ApEinfo_revcolor="green"
                     /ApEinfo_graphicformat="arrow_data {{0 1 2 0 0 -1} {} 0}
                     width 5 offset 0"
     primer_bind     complement(9683..9702)
                     /note="pRS vectors, use to sequence yeast selectable
                     marker"
                     /locus_tag="pRS-marker"
                     /label="pRS-marker"
                     /ApEinfo_label="pRS-marker"
                     /ApEinfo_fwdcolor="#14c0bd"
                     /ApEinfo_revcolor="#4ec02b"
                     /ApEinfo_graphicformat="arrow_data {{0 0.5 0 1 2 0 0 -1 0
                     -0.5} {} 0} width 5 offset 0"
     primer_bind     complement(5647..5664)
                     /note="Bovine growth hormone terminator, reverse primer.
                     Also called BGH reverse"
                     /locus_tag="BGH-rev"
                     /label="BGH-rev"
                     /ApEinfo_label="BGH-rev"
                     /ApEinfo_fwdcolor="#14c0bd"
                     /ApEinfo_revcolor="#4ec02b"
                     /ApEinfo_graphicformat="arrow_data {{0 0.5 0 1 2 0 0 -1 0
                     -0.5} {} 0} width 5 offset 0"
     rep_origin      5923..6351
                     /direction="RIGHT"
                     /note="f1 bacteriophage origin of replication; arrow
                     indicates direction of (+) strand synthesis"
                     /locus_tag="f1 ori"
                     /label="f1 ori"
                     /ApEinfo_label="f1 ori"
                     /ApEinfo_fwdcolor="#999999"
                     /ApEinfo_revcolor="#999999"
                     /ApEinfo_graphicformat="arrow_data {{0 0.5 0 1 2 0 0 -1 0
                     -0.5} {} 0} width 5 offset 0"
     primer_bind     complement(6010..6029)
                     /note="F1 origin, reverse primer"
                     /locus_tag="F1ori-R"
                     /label="F1ori-R"
                     /ApEinfo_label="F1ori-R"
                     /ApEinfo_fwdcolor="#14c0bd"
                     /ApEinfo_revcolor="#4ec02b"
                     /ApEinfo_graphicformat="arrow_data {{0 0.5 0 1 2 0 0 -1 0
                     -0.5} {} 0} width 5 offset 0"
     source          3970..4032
                     /organism="synthetic DNA construct"
                     /mol_type="other DNA"
                     /locus_tag="source:synthetic DNA construct(1)"
                     /label="source:synthetic DNA construct(1)"
                     /ApEinfo_label="source:synthetic DNA construct"
                     /ApEinfo_fwdcolor="#00DF87"
                     /ApEinfo_revcolor="#00DF87"
                     /ApEinfo_graphicformat="arrow_data {{0 0.5 0 1 2 0 0 -1 0
                     -0.5} {} 0} width 5 offset 0"
                     /ApEinfo_hidden=""
     primer_bind     complement(6360..6380)
                     /note="SV40 enhancer, reverse primer for pBABE vectors"
                     /locus_tag="pBABE 3'"
                     /label="pBABE 3'"
                     /ApEinfo_label="pBABE 3'"
                     /ApEinfo_fwdcolor="#14c0bd"
                     /ApEinfo_revcolor="#4ec02b"
                     /ApEinfo_graphicformat="arrow_data {{0 0.5 0 1 2 0 0 -1 0
                     -0.5} {} 0} width 5 offset 0"
     promoter        6365..6694
                     /note="SV40 enhancer and early promoter"
                     /locus_tag="SV40 promoter"
                     /label="SV40 promoter"
                     /ApEinfo_label="SV40 promoter"
                     /ApEinfo_fwdcolor="#346ee0"
                     /ApEinfo_revcolor="#346ee0"
                     /ApEinfo_graphicformat="arrow_data {{0 0.5 0 1 2 0 0 -1 0
                     -0.5} {} 0} width 5 offset 0"
     rep_origin      6545..6680
                     /note="SV40 origin of replication"
                     /locus_tag="SV40 ori"
                     /label="SV40 ori"
                     /ApEinfo_label="SV40 ori"
                     /ApEinfo_fwdcolor="#999999"
                     /ApEinfo_revcolor="#999999"
                     /ApEinfo_graphicformat="arrow_data {{0 0.5 0 1 2 0 0 -1 0
                     -0.5} {} 0} width 5 offset 0"
     promoter        6742..6789
                     /note="synthetic bacterial promoter "
                     /locus_tag="EM7 promoter"
                     /label="EM7 promoter"
                     /ApEinfo_label="EM7 promoter"
                     /ApEinfo_fwdcolor="#346ee0"
                     /ApEinfo_revcolor="#346ee0"
                     /ApEinfo_graphicformat="arrow_data {{0 0.5 0 1 2 0 0 -1 0
                     -0.5} {} 0} width 5 offset 0"
     misc_feature    1492..2382
                     /locus_tag="Halo7"
                     /label="Halo7"
                     /ApEinfo_label="Halo7"
                     /ApEinfo_fwdcolor="#acf999"
                     /ApEinfo_revcolor="#acf999"
                     /ApEinfo_graphicformat="arrow_data {{0 1 2 0 0 -1} {} 0}
                     width 5 offset 0"
     CDS             6808..7182
                     /codon_start="1"
                     /gene="Sh ble from Streptoalloteichus hindustanus"
                     /product="antibiotic-binding protein"
                     /note="confers resistance to bleomycin, phleomycin, and
                     Zeocin(TM)"
                     /translation="MAKLTSAVPVLTARDVAGAVEFWTDRLGFSRDFVEDDFAGVVRD
                     DVTLFISAVQDQVVPDNTLAWVWVRGLDELYAEWSEVVSTNFRDASGPAMTEIGEQPW
                     GREFALRDPAGNCVHFVAEEQD"
                     /locus_tag="BleoR"
                     /label="BleoR"
                     /ApEinfo_label="BleoR"
                     /ApEinfo_fwdcolor="#e9d024"
                     /ApEinfo_revcolor="#e9d024"
                     /ApEinfo_graphicformat="arrow_data {{0 0.5 0 1 2 0 0 -1 0
                     -0.5} {} 0} width 5 offset 0"
     polyA_signal    7312..7433
                     /note="SV40 polyadenylation signal"
                     /locus_tag="SV40 poly(A) signal"
                     /label="SV40 poly(A) signal"
                     /ApEinfo_label="SV40 poly(A) signal"
                     /ApEinfo_fwdcolor="#ff3eee"
                     /ApEinfo_revcolor="#ff3eee"
                     /ApEinfo_graphicformat="arrow_data {{0 0.5 0 1 2 0 0 -1 0
                     -0.5} {} 0} width 5 offset 0"
     primer_bind     complement(7349..7368)
                     /note="SV40 polyA, reverse primer"
                     /locus_tag="SV40pA-R"
                     /label="SV40pA-R"
                     /ApEinfo_label="SV40pA-R"
                     /ApEinfo_fwdcolor="#14c0bd"
                     /ApEinfo_revcolor="#4ec02b"
                     /ApEinfo_graphicformat="arrow_data {{0 0.5 0 1 2 0 0 -1 0
                     -0.5} {} 0} width 5 offset 0"
     primer_bind     7403..7422
                     /note="SV40 polyA terminator, reverse primer"
                     /locus_tag="EBV-rev"
                     /label="EBV-rev"
                     /ApEinfo_label="EBV-rev"
                     /ApEinfo_fwdcolor="#14c0bd"
                     /ApEinfo_revcolor="#4ec02b"
                     /ApEinfo_graphicformat="arrow_data {{0 0.5 0 1 2 0 0 -1 0
                     -0.5} {} 0} width 5 offset 0"
     primer_bind     complement(7482..7498)
                     /note="common sequencing primer, one of multiple similar
                     variants"
                     /locus_tag="M13 rev"
                     /label="M13 rev"
                     /ApEinfo_label="M13 rev"
                     /ApEinfo_fwdcolor="#14c0bd"
                     /ApEinfo_revcolor="#4ec02b"
                     /ApEinfo_graphicformat="arrow_data {{0 0.5 0 1 2 0 0 -1 0
                     -0.5} {} 0} width 5 offset 0"
     primer_bind     complement(7482..7498)
                     /note="In lacZ gene. Also called M13-rev"
                     /locus_tag="M13 Reverse"
                     /label="M13 Reverse"
                     /ApEinfo_label="M13 Reverse"
                     /ApEinfo_fwdcolor="#14c0bd"
                     /ApEinfo_revcolor="#4ec02b"
                     /ApEinfo_graphicformat="arrow_data {{0 0.5 0 1 2 0 0 -1 0
                     -0.5} {} 0} width 5 offset 0"
     misc_feature    4033..4077
                     /locus_tag="SGx3(1)"
                     /label="SGx3(1)"
                     /ApEinfo_label="SGx3"
                     /ApEinfo_fwdcolor="#89ffff"
                     /ApEinfo_revcolor="#89ffff"
                     /ApEinfo_graphicformat="arrow_data {{0 0.5 0 1 2 0 0 -1 0
                     -0.5} {} 0} width 5 offset 0"
     primer_bind     complement(7495..7517)
                     /note="In lacZ gene"
                     /locus_tag="M13/pUC Reverse"
                     /label="M13/pUC Reverse"
                     /ApEinfo_label="M13/pUC Reverse"
                     /ApEinfo_fwdcolor="#14c0bd"
                     /ApEinfo_revcolor="#4ec02b"
                     /ApEinfo_graphicformat="arrow_data {{0 0.5 0 1 2 0 0 -1 0
                     -0.5} {} 0} width 5 offset 0"
     protein_bind    7506..7522
                     /bound_moiety="lac repressor encoded by lacI"
                     /note="The lac repressor binds to the lac operator to
                     inhibit transcription in E. coli. This inhibition can be
                     relieved by adding lactose or
                     isopropyl-beta-D-thiogalactopyranoside (IPTG)."
                     /locus_tag="lac operator"
                     /label="lac operator"
                     /ApEinfo_label="lac operator"
                     /ApEinfo_fwdcolor="#00D95A"
                     /ApEinfo_revcolor="#00D95A"
                     /ApEinfo_graphicformat="arrow_data {{0 0.5 0 1 2 0 0 -1 0
                     -0.5} {} 0} width 5 offset 0"
     promoter        complement(7530..7560)
                     /note="promoter for the E. coli lac operon"
                     /locus_tag="lac promoter"
                     /label="lac promoter"
                     /ApEinfo_label="lac promoter"
                     /ApEinfo_fwdcolor="#346ee0"
                     /ApEinfo_revcolor="#346ee0"
                     /ApEinfo_graphicformat="arrow_data {{0 0.5 0 1 2 0 0 -1 0
                     -0.5} {} 0} width 5 offset 0"
     protein_bind    7575..7596
                     /bound_moiety="E. coli catabolite activator protein"
                     /note="CAP binding activates transcription in the presence
                     of cAMP."
                     /locus_tag="CAP binding site"
                     /label="CAP binding site"
                     /ApEinfo_label="CAP binding site"
                     /ApEinfo_fwdcolor="#008065"
                     /ApEinfo_revcolor="#008065"
                     /ApEinfo_graphicformat="arrow_data {{0 0.5 0 1 2 0 0 -1 0
                     -0.5} {} 0} width 5 offset 0"
     source          1..748
                     /organism="synthetic DNA construct"
                     /mol_type="other DNA"
                     /locus_tag="source:synthetic DNA construct(2)"
                     /label="source:synthetic DNA construct(2)"
                     /ApEinfo_label="source:synthetic DNA construct"
                     /ApEinfo_fwdcolor="#00DF87"
                     /ApEinfo_revcolor="#00DF87"
                     /ApEinfo_graphicformat="arrow_data {{0 0.5 0 1 2 0 0 -1 0
                     -0.5} {} 0} width 5 offset 0"
                     /ApEinfo_hidden=""
     enhancer        83..462
                     /note="human cytomegalovirus immediate early enhancer"
                     /locus_tag="CMV enhancer"
                     /label="CMV enhancer"
                     /ApEinfo_label="CMV enhancer"
                     /ApEinfo_fwdcolor="#5ac3fa"
                     /ApEinfo_revcolor="#5ac3fa"
                     /ApEinfo_graphicformat="arrow_data {{0 0.5 0 1 2 0 0 -1 0
                     -0.5} {} 0} width 5 offset 0"
     promoter        463..666
                     /note="human cytomegalovirus (CMV) immediate early
                     promoter"
                     /locus_tag="CMV promoter"
                     /label="CMV promoter"
                     /ApEinfo_label="CMV promoter"
                     /ApEinfo_fwdcolor="#346ee0"
                     /ApEinfo_revcolor="#346ee0"
                     /ApEinfo_graphicformat="arrow_data {{0 0.5 0 1 2 0 0 -1 0
                     -0.5} {} 0} width 5 offset 0"
     primer_bind     617..637
                     /note="Human CMV immediate early promoter, forward primer"
                     /locus_tag="CMV-F"
                     /label="CMV-F"
                     /ApEinfo_label="CMV-F"
                     /ApEinfo_fwdcolor="#14c0bd"
                     /ApEinfo_revcolor="#4ec02b"
                     /ApEinfo_graphicformat="arrow_data {{0 0.5 0 1 2 0 0 -1 0
                     -0.5} {} 0} width 5 offset 0"
     primer_bind     711..730
                     /note="T7 promoter, forward primer"
                     /locus_tag="T7"
                     /label="T7"
                     /ApEinfo_label="T7"
                     /ApEinfo_fwdcolor="#14c0bd"
                     /ApEinfo_revcolor="#4ec02b"
                     /ApEinfo_graphicformat="arrow_data {{0 0.5 0 1 2 0 0 -1 0
                     -0.5} {} 0} width 5 offset 0"
     promoter        711..729
                     /note="promoter for bacteriophage T7 RNA polymerase"
                     /locus_tag="T7 promoter"
                     /label="T7 promoter"
                     /ApEinfo_label="T7 promoter"
                     /ApEinfo_fwdcolor="#346ee0"
                     /ApEinfo_revcolor="#346ee0"
                     /ApEinfo_graphicformat="arrow_data {{0 0.5 0 1 2 0 0 -1 0
                     -0.5} {} 0} width 5 offset 0"
     misc_feature    1095..1095
                     /locus_tag="silent mutation: C288T  (Y96Y)"
                     /label="silent mutation: C288T  (Y96Y)"
                     /ApEinfo_label="silent mutation: C288T  (Y96Y)"
                     /ApEinfo_fwdcolor="#0064ff"
                     /ApEinfo_revcolor="green"
                     /ApEinfo_graphicformat="arrow_data {{0 0.5 0 1 2 0 0 -1 0
                     -0.5} {} 0} width 5 offset 0"
     misc_feature    4087..4089
                     /locus_tag="7TG (C3G) non-palmytoyl mutation"
                     /label="7TG (C3G) non-palmytoyl mutation"
                     /ApEinfo_label="7TG (C3G) non-palmytoyl mutation"
                     /ApEinfo_fwdcolor="#9ab1ff"
                     /ApEinfo_revcolor="#9ab1ff"
                     /ApEinfo_graphicformat="arrow_data {{0 0.5 0 1 2 0 0 -1 0
                     -0.5} {} 0} width 5 offset 0"
ORIGIN
        1 ttgaccgaca attgcatgaa gaatctgctt agggttaggc gttttgcgct gcttcgcgat
       61 gtacgggcca gatatacgcg ttgacattga ttattgacta gttattaata gtaatcaatt
      121 acggggtcat tagttcatag cccatatatg gagttccgcg ttacataact tacggtaaat
      181 ggcccgcctg gctgaccgcc caacgacccc cgcccattga cgtcaataat gacgtatgtt
      241 cccatagtaa cgccaatagg gactttccat tgacgtcaat gggtggagta tttacggtaa
      301 actgcccact tggcagtaca tcaagtgtat catatgccaa gtacgccccc tattgacgtc
      361 aatgacggta aatggcccgc ctggcattat gcccagtaca tgaccttatg ggactttcct
      421 acttggcagt acatctacgt attagtcatc gctattacca tggtgatgcg gttttggcag
      481 tacatcaatg ggcgtggata gcggtttgac tcacggggat ttccaagtct ccaccccatt
      541 gacgtcaatg ggagtttgtt ttggcaccaa aatcaacggg actttccaaa atgtcgtaac
      601 aactccgccc cattgacgca aatgggcggt aggcgtgtac ggtgggaggt ctatataagc
      661 agagctctct ggctaactag agaacccact gcttactggc ttatcgaaat taatacgact
      721 cactataggg agacccaagc tggctagcGG CGCGCCAGCA TGGGTTCCTC CAAATCCAAG
      781 CCCAAGGACG CATCTCAGCG ACGTCGCGCC TCAAACGATT ATACCCAACA AGCAACCCAA
      841 AGCTATGGGG CCTACCCCAC CCAGCCCGGG CAGGGCTATT CCCAGCAGAG CAGTCAGCCC
      901 TACGGACAGC AGAGTTACAG TGGTTATAGC CAGTCCACGG ACACTTCAGG CTATGGCCAG
      961 AGCAGCTATT CTTCTTATGG CCAGAGCCAG AACACAGGCT ATGGAACTCA GTCAACTCCC
     1021 CAGGGATATG GCTCGACTGG CGGCTATGGC AGTAGCCAGA GCTCCCAATC GTCTTACGGG
     1081 CAGCAGTCCT CCTATCCTGG CTATGGCCAG CAGCCAGCTC CCAGCAGCAC CTCGGGAAGT
     1141 TACGGTAGCA GTTCTCAGAG CAGCAGCTAT GGGCAGCCCC AGAGTGGGAG CTACAGCCAG
     1201 CAGCCTAGCT ATGGTGGACA GCAGCAAAGC TATGGACAGC AGCAAAGCTA TAATCCCCCT
     1261 CAGGGCTATG GACAGCAGAA CCAGTACAAC AGCAGCAGTG GTGGTGGAGG TGGAGGTGGA
     1321 GGTGGAGGTA ACTATGGCCA AGATCAATCC TCCATGAGTA GTGGTGGTGG CAGTGGTGGC
     1381 GGTTATGGCA ATCAAGACCA GAGTGGTGGA GGTGGCAGCG GTGGCTATGG ACAGCAGGAC
     1441 CGTGGATCTG GCGGAGGCGG TAGTGGCGGA GGAGGGAGTG GTGGTGGAGG AATGGCAGAA
     1501 ATCGGTACTG GCTTTCCATT CGACCCCCAT TATGTGGAAG TCCTGGGCGA GCGCATGCAC
     1561 TACGTCGATG TTGGTCCGCG CGATGGCACC CCTGTGCTGT TCCTGCACGG TAACCCGACC
     1621 TCCTCCTACG TGTGGCGCAA CATCATCCCG CATGTTGCAC CGACCCATCG CTGCATTGCT
     1681 CCAGACCTGA TCGGTATGGG CAAATCCGAC AAACCAGACC TGGGTTATTT CTTCGACGAC
     1741 CACGTCCGCT TCATGGATGC CTTCATCGAA GCCCTGGGTC TGGAAGAGGT CGTCCTGGTC
     1801 ATTCACGACT GGGGCTCCGC TCTGGGTTTC CACTGGGCCA AGCGCAATCC AGAGCGCGTC
     1861 AAAGGTATTG CATTTATGGA GTTCATCCGC CCTATCCCGA CCTGGGACGA ATGGCCAGAA
     1921 TTTGCCCGCG AGACCTTCCA GGCCTTCCGC ACCACCGACG TCGGCCGCAA GCTGATCATC
     1981 GATCAGAACG TTTTTATCGA GGGTACGCTG CCGATGGGTG TCGTCCGCCC GCTGACTGAA
     2041 GTCGAGATGG ACCATTACCG CGAGCCGTTC CTGAATCCTG TTGACCGCGA GCCACTGTGG
     2101 CGCTTCCCAA ACGAGCTGCC AATCGCCGGT GAGCCAGCGA ACATCGTCGC GCTGGTCGAA
     2161 GAATACATGG ACTGGCTGCA CCAGTCCCCT GTCCCGAAGC TGCTGTTCTG GGGCACCCCA
     2221 GGCGTTCTGA TCCCACCGGC CGAAGCCGCT CGCCTGGCCA AAAGCCTGCC TAACTGCAAG
     2281 GCTGTGGACA TCGGCCCGGG TCTGAATCTG CTGCAAGAAG ACAACCCGGA CCTGATCGGC
     2341 AGCGAGATCG CGCGCTGGCT GTCGACGCTC GAGATTTCCG GCTCCGGACT CAGATCTCGA
     2401 GCTCAAGCTT CGTCAGGAGG CGGTGGCTCA GGAGGCGGTG GCTCAGGAGG CGGTGGCGCG
     2461 GCCACGCGTA CGCGTATGAA GATGGACAAA AAGACTATAG TTTGGTTTAG AAGAGACCTA
     2521 AGGATTGAGG ATAATCCTGC ATTAGCAGCA GCTGCTCACG AAGGATCTGT TTTTCCTGTC
     2581 TTCATTTGGT GTCCTGAAGA AGAAGGACAG TTTTATCCTG GAAGAGCTTC AAGATGGTGG
     2641 ATGAAACAAT CACTTGCTCA CTTATCTCAA TCCTTGAAGG CTCTTGGATC TGACCTCACT
     2701 TTAATCAAAA CCCACAACAC GATTTCAGCG ATCTTGGATT GTATCCGCGT TACCGGTGCT
     2761 ACAAAAGTCG TCTTTAACCA CCTCTATGAT CCTGTTTCGT TAGTTCGGGA CCATACCGTA
     2821 AAGGAGAAGC TGGTGGAACG TGGGATCTCT GTGCAAAGCT ACAATGGAGA TCTATTGTAT
     2881 GAACCGTGGG AGATATACTG CGAAAAGGGC AAACCTTTTA CGAGTTTCAA TTCTTACTGG
     2941 AAGAAATGCT TAGATATGTC GATTGAATCC GTTATGCTTC CTCCTCCTTG GCGGTTGATG
     3001 CCAATAACTG CAGCGGCTGA AGCGATTTGG GCGTGTTCGA TTGAAGAACT AGGGCTGGAG
     3061 AATGAGGCCG AGAAACCGAG CAATGCGTTG TTAACTAGAG CTTGGTCTCC AGGATGGAGC
     3121 AATGCTGATA AGTTACTAAA TGAGTTCATC GAGAAGCAGT TGATAGATTA TGCAAAGAAC
     3181 AGCAAGAAAG TTGTTGGGAA TTCTACTTCA CTACTTTCTC CGTATCTCCA TTTCGGGGAA
     3241 ATAAGCGTCA GACACGTTTT CCAGTGTGCC CGGATGAAAC AAATTATATG GGCAAGAGAT
     3301 AAGAACAGTG AAGGAGAAGA AAGTGCAGAT CTTTTTCTTA GGGGAATCGG TTTAAGAGAG
     3361 TATTCTCGGT ATATATGTTT CAACTTCCCG TTTACTCACG AGCAATCGTT GTTGAGTCAT
     3421 CTTCGGTTTT TCCCTTGGGA TGCTGATGTT GATAAGTTCA AGGCCTGGAG ACAAGGCAGG
     3481 ACCGGTTATC CGTTGGTGGA TGCCGGAATG AGAGAGCTTT GGGCTACCGG ATGGATGCAT
     3541 AACAGAATAA GAGTGATTGT TTCAAGCTTT GCTGTGAAGT TTCTTCTCCT TCCATGGAAA
     3601 TGGGGAATGA AGTATTTCTG GGATACACTT TTGGATGCTG ATTTGGAATG TGACATCCTT
     3661 GGCTGGCAGT ATATCTCTGG GAGTATCCCC GATGGCCACG AGCTTGATCG CTTGGACAAT
     3721 CCCGCGTTAC AAGGCGCCAA ATATGACCCA GAAGGTGAGT ACATAAGGCA ATGGCTTCCC
     3781 GAGCTTGCGA GATTGCCAAC TGAATGGATC CATCATCCAT GGGACGCTCC TTTAACCGTA
     3841 CTCAAAGCTT CTGGTGTGGA ACTCGGAACA AACTATGCGA AACCCATTGT AGACATCGAC
     3901 ACAGCTCGTG AGCTACTAGC TAAAGCTATT TCAAGAACCC GTGAAGCACA GATCATGATC
     3961 GGAGCAGCAg cccgggatcc accggtcgcc accggttcag ggagcggatc cggctcaggg
     4021 agtgcggccg acGGGGGTGG CGGGTCAGGG GGTGGTGGGA GTGGTGGGGG AGGCAGCGAT
     4081 ATCGGAGGTA TTAAATCAAA AAGGAAAGAC AATCTGAATG ACGATGGAGT AGATATGAAG
     4141 ACTCAACCAG TACGTAATAC TGACCGAACT ATTTATGTGA GAGATCCAAC GTCCAATAAA
     4201 CAGCAAAGGC CAGTTCCTGA ATCTCAACTT TTACCAGGAC AGAGATTTCA AGCAAAAGAT
     4261 CCAGAGGAGC AAGGGGACAT TGTGGTGGCC TTGTATCCCT ATGATGGCAT CCACCCAGAC
     4321 GACTTGTCTT TCAAGAAAGG AGAAAAGATG AAAGTTCTGG AAGAGCACGG GGAGTGGTGG
     4381 AAAGCTAAGT CCCTTTCATC AAAGAGAGAA GGCTTCATCC CCAGCAACTA CGTGGCCAAG
     4441 GTCAACACCT TAGAAACCGA AGAGTGGTTC TTCAAGGACA TAACAAGGAA AGATGCAGAA
     4501 CGACAGCTTC TGGCACCAGG GAACAGTGCC GGGGCTTTCC TGATCAGAGA AAGTGAAACT
     4561 TTAAAGGGAA GCTTCTCTCT TTCCGTCAGA GATTACGACC CTATGCATGG CGACGTCATT
     4621 AAGCACTACA AAATCAGAAG CCTGGACAAT GGTGGTTATT ACATCTCTCC GAGGATCACT
     4681 TTTCCCTGTA TCAGTGACAT GATTAAGCAT TACCAAAAGC AGTCTGATGG TCTATGCAGA
     4741 AGACTGGAGA AGGCATGCAT CAGTCCCAAA CCACAGAAGC CATGGGATAA AGATGCTTGG
     4801 GAGATCCCCC GGGAGTCCAT TAAGCTGGTG AAAAAACTCG GCGCAGGGCA GTTCGGGGAA
     4861 GTCTGGATGG GTTACTATAA CAACAGCACA AAAGTGGCTG TAAAGACCCT CAAGCCTGGC
     4921 ACCATGTCTG CTCAAGCATT CCTGGAAGAG GCCAACCTCA TGAAGACCTT GCAGCATGAC
     4981 AAGCTAGTGC GGCTGTATGC TGTGGTCACC AAGGAGGAGC CCATCTACAT CATTACCGAG
     5041 TTCATGGCCA AGGGTAGCTT GCTGGATTTC CTCAAGAGTG ACGAAGGCAG CAAGGTTCTG
     5101 CTCCCGAAAC TCATTGACTT TTCAGCTCAG ATTGCAGAAG GCATGGCGTA CATCGAGCGG
     5161 AAGAACTACA TCCACCGCGA TCTGCGAGCT GCCAACGTGC TGGTCTCTGA GTCTCTCATG
     5221 TGCAAGATTG CAGACTTTGG CCTCGCGAGA GTAATCGAAG ATAATGAATA CACAGCGAGG
     5281 GAAGGTGCCA AGTTCCCTAT CAAGTGGACG GCTCCAGAGG CCATCAACTT CGGCTGCTTC
     5341 ACTATCAAGT CTGACGTGTG GTCCTTCGGA ATTCTCCTGT ACGAGATCGT CACCTATGGG
     5401 AAGATTCCCT ACCCAGGGAG AACTAACGCA GATGTGATGA CCGCACTGTC ACAGGGGTAC
     5461 CGAATGCCAC GCATGGAGAA CTGTCCAGAT GAGCTCTATG ACATCATGAA AATGTGCTGG
     5521 AAGGAATCAG CAGAGGAGAG GCCAACCTTT GACTACTTAC AGAGTGTACT GGATGACTTC
     5581 TACACTGCCA CGGAAGGGCA GTATCAGCAG CAGCCATAAG CGGCCGCgtt taaacccgct
     5641 gatcagcctc gactgtgcct tctagttgcc agccatctgt tgtttgcccc tcccccgtgc
     5701 cttccttgac cctggaaggt gccactccca ctgtcctttc ctaataaaat gaggaaattg
     5761 catcgcattg tctgagtagg tgtcattcta ttctgggggg tggggtgggg caggacagca
     5821 agggggagga ttgggaagac aatagcaggc atgctgggga tgcggtgggc tctatggctt
     5881 ctgaggcgga aagaaccagc tggggctcta gggggtatcc ccnnnnnnnn nnnnnnnnnn
     5941 nnnnnnnnnn nnnnnnnnnn nnnnnnnnnn nnnnnnnnnn nnnnnnnnnn nnnnnnnnnn
     6001 nnnnnnnnnn nnnnnnnnnn nnnnnnnnnn nnnnnnnnnn nnnnnncnnn nnnnnnnnnn
     6061 nnnnnnnnnn nnnnnnnnnn nnnnnnnnnn nnnnnnnnnn nnnnnnnnnn nnnnnnnnnn
     6121 nnnnnnnnnn nnnnnnnnan nnnnnnnnnn nnnnnnnnnn nnnnnnnnnn nnnnnnnnnn
     6181 nnnnnnnncc tttgacgttg gagtccacgt tctttaatag tggactcttg ttccaaactg
     6241 gaacaacact caaccctatc tcggtctatt cttttgattt ataagggatt ttgccgattt
     6301 cggcctattg gttaaaaaat gagctgattt aacaaaaatt taacgcgaat taattctgtg
     6361 gaatgtgtgt cagttagggt gtggaaagtc cccaggctcc ccagcaggca gaagtatgca
     6421 aagcatgcat ctcaattagt cagcaaccag gtgtggaaag tccccaggct ccccagcagg
     6481 cagaagtatg caaagcatgc atctcaatta gtcagcaacc atagtcccgc ccctaactcc
     6541 gcccatcccg cccctaactc cgcccagttc cgcccattct ccgccccatg gctgactaat
     6601 tttttttatt tatgcagagg ccgaggccgc ctctgcctct gagctattcc agaagtagtg
     6661 aggaggcttt tttggaggcc taggcttttg caaaaagctc ccgggagctt gtatatccat
     6721 tttcggatct gatcagcacg tgttgacaat taatcatcgg catagtatat cggcatagta
     6781 taatacgaca aggtgaggaa ctaaaccatg gccaagttga ccagtgccgt tccggtgctc
     6841 accgcgcgcg acgtcgccgg agcggtcgag ttctggaccg accggctcgg gttctcccgg
     6901 gacttcgtgg aggacgactt cgccggtgtg gtccgggacg acgtgaccct gttcatcagc
     6961 gcggtccagg accaggtggt gccggacaac accctggcct gggtgtgggt gcgcggcctg
     7021 gacgagctgt acgccgagtg gtcggaggtc gtgtccacga acttccggga cgcctccggg
     7081 ccggccatga ccgagatcgg cgagcagccg tgggggcggg agttcgccct gcgcgacccg
     7141 gccggcaact gcgtgcactt cgtggccgag gagcaggact gacacgtgct acgagatttc
     7201 gattccaccg ccgccttcta tgaaaggttg ggcttcggaa tcgttttccg ggacgccggc
     7261 tggatgatcc tccagcgcgg ggatctcatg ctggagttct tcgcccaccc caacttgttt
     7321 attgcagctt ataatggtta caaataaagc aatagcatca caaatttcac aaataaagca
     7381 tttttttcac tgcattctag ttgtggtttg tccaaactca tcaatgtatc ttatcatgtc
     7441 tgtataccgt cgacctctag ctagagcttg gcgtaatcat ggtcatagct gtttcctgtg
     7501 tgaaattgtt atccgctcac aattccacac aacatacgag ccggaagcat aaagtgtaaa
     7561 gcctggggtg cctaatgagt gagctaactc acattaattg cgttgcgctc actgcccgct
     7621 ttccagtcgg gaaacctgtc gtgccagctg cattaatgaa tcggccaacg cgcggggaga
     7681 ggcggtttgc gtattgggcg ctcttccgct tcctcgctca ctgactcgct gcgctcggtc
     7741 gttcggctgc ggcgagcggt atcagctcac tcaaaggcgg taatacggtt atccacagaa
     7801 tcaggggata acgcaggaaa gaacatgtga gcaaaaggcc agcaaaaggc caggaaccgt
     7861 aaaaaggccg cgttgctggc gtttttccat aggctccgcc cccctgacga gcatcacaaa
     7921 aatcgacgct caagtcagag gtggcgaaac ccgacaggac tataaagata ccaggcgttt
     7981 ccccctggaa gctccctcgt gcgctctcct gttccgaccc tgccgcttac cggatacctg
     8041 tccgcctttc tcccttcggg aagcgtggcg ctttctcata gctcacgctg taggtatctc
     8101 agttcggtgt aggtcgttcg ctccaagctg ggctgtgtgc acgaaccccc cgttcagccc
     8161 gaccgctgcg ccttatccgg taactatcgt cttgagtcca acccggtaag acacgactta
     8221 tcgccactgg cagcagccac tggtaacagg attagcagag cgaggtatgt aggcggtgct
     8281 acagagttct tgaagtggtg gcctaactac ggctacacta gaagaacagt atttggtatc
     8341 tgcgctctgc tgaagccagt taccttcgga aaaagagttg gtagctcttg atccggcaaa
     8401 caaaccaccg ctggtagcgg tggttttttt gtttgcaagc agcagattac gcgcagaaaa
     8461 aaaggatctc aagaagatcc tttgatcttt tctacggggt ctgacgctca gtggaacgaa
     8521 aactcacgtt aagggatttt ggtcatgaga ttatcaaaaa ggatcttcac ctagatcctt
     8581 ttaaattaaa aatgaagttt taaatcaatc taaagtatat atgagtaaac ttggtctgac
     8641 agttaccaat gcttaatcag tgaggcacct atctcagcga tctgtctatt tcgttcatcc
     8701 atagttgcct gactccccgt cgtgtagata actacgatac gggagggctt accatctggc
     8761 cccagtgctg caatgatacc gcgagaccca cgctcaccgg ctccagattt atcagcaata
     8821 aaccagccag ccggaagggc cgagcgcaga agtggtcctg caactttatc cgcctccatc
     8881 cagtctatta attgttgccg ggaagctaga gtaagtagtt cgccagttaa tagtttgcgc
     8941 aacgttgttg ccattgctac aggcatcgtg gtgtcacgct cgtcgtttgg tatggcttca
     9001 ttcagctccg gttcccaacg atcaaggcga gttacatgat cccccatgtt gtgcaaaaaa
     9061 gcggttagct ccttcggtcc tccgatcgtt gtcagaagta agttggccgc agtgttatca
     9121 ctcatggtta tggcagcact gcataattct cttactgtca tgccatccgt aagatgcttt
     9181 tctgtgactg gtgagtactc aaccaagtca ttctgagaat agtgtatgcg gcgaccgagt
     9241 tgctcttgcc cggcgtcaat acgggataat accgcgccac atagcagaac tttaaaagtg
     9301 ctcatcattg gaaaacgttc ttcggggcga aaactctcaa ggatcttacc gctgttgaga
     9361 tccagttcga tgtaacccac tcgtgcaccc aactgatctt cagcatcttt tactttcacc
     9421 agcgtttctg ggtgagcaaa aacaggaagg caaaatgccg caaaaaaggg aataagggcg
     9481 acacggaaat gttgaatact catactcttc ctttttcaat attattgaag catttatcag
     9541 ggttattgtc tcatgagcgg atacatattt gaatgtattt agaaaaataa acaaataggg
     9601 gttccgcgca catttccccg aaaagtgcca cctgacgtcg acggatcggg agatctcccg
     9661 atcccctatg gtgcactctc agtacaatct gctctgatgc cgcatagtta agccagtatc
     9721 tgctccctgc ttgtgtgttg gaggtcgctg agtagtgcgc gagcaaaatt taagctacaa
     9781 caaggcaagg c    
//
