# Supplementary material for: A nano-liquid hub integrating growth and immune-evasion signaling to promote cell survival
Source: bioRxiv preprint, doi:10.1101/2021.12.30.474523, version 5 (2026-03-18)
Supplement: Supplementary data S1 [file 474523_file08.zip › DataS1_DNAfiles/096_pOStet15T3-SNAPF-Binder.gb]

LOCUS       pOStet15T3_SNAPF       11152 bp    DNA        linear       31-DEC-2023
DEFINITION  .
ACCESSION   
VERSION     
SOURCE      .
  ORGANISM  .
COMMENT     
COMMENT     
COMMENT     ApEinfo:methylated:1
FEATURES             Location/Qualifiers
     misc_feature    4890..4897
                     /locus_tag="MCS"
                     /label="MCS"
                     /ApEinfo_label="MCS"
                     /ApEinfo_fwdcolor="#ffff66"
                     /ApEinfo_revcolor="#ffff66"
                     /ApEinfo_graphicformat="arrow_data {{0 1 2 0 0 -1} {} 0}
                     width 5 offset 0"
     misc_feature    1..589
                     /locus_tag="Pcmv"
                     /label="Pcmv"
                     /ApEinfo_label="Pcmv"
                     /ApEinfo_fwdcolor="#9ab1ff"
                     /ApEinfo_revcolor="#9ab1ff"
                     /ApEinfo_graphicformat="arrow_data {{0 0.5 0 1 2 0 0 -1 0
                     -0.5} {} 0} width 5 offset 0"
     misc_feature    5474..5812
                     /locus_tag="SspB (Haemophilus influenzae)"
                     /label="SspB (Haemophilus influenzae)"
                     /ApEinfo_label="SspB (Haemophilus influenzae)"
                     /ApEinfo_fwdcolor="#ffa2b7"
                     /ApEinfo_revcolor="#ff87a6"
                     /ApEinfo_graphicformat="arrow_data {{0 0.5 0 1 2 0 0 -1 0
                     -0.5} {} 0} width 5 offset 0"
     misc_feature    4898..4900
                     /locus_tag="Kozak"
                     /label="Kozak"
                     /ApEinfo_label="Kozak"
                     /ApEinfo_fwdcolor="#839dff"
                     /ApEinfo_revcolor="#839dff"
                     /ApEinfo_graphicformat="arrow_data {{0 0.5 0 1 2 0 0 -1 0
                     -0.5} {} 0} width 5 offset 0"
     misc_feature    842..2764
                     /locus_tag="EBNA-1"
                     /label="EBNA-1"
                     /ApEinfo_label="EBNA-1"
                     /ApEinfo_fwdcolor="#9ab1ff"
                     /ApEinfo_revcolor="#9ab1ff"
                     /ApEinfo_graphicformat="arrow_data {{0 0.5 0 1 2 0 0 -1 0
                     -0.5} {} 0} width 5 offset 0"
     misc_feature    3066..4574
                     /locus_tag="oriP"
                     /label="oriP"
                     /ApEinfo_label="oriP"
                     /ApEinfo_fwdcolor="#9ab1ff"
                     /ApEinfo_revcolor="#9ab1ff"
                     /ApEinfo_graphicformat="arrow_data {{0 0.5 0 1 2 0 0 -1 0
                     -0.5} {} 0} width 5 offset 0"
     misc_feature    4708..4877
                     /locus_tag="Ptre"
                     /label="Ptre"
                     /ApEinfo_label="Ptre"
                     /ApEinfo_fwdcolor="#9ab1ff"
                     /ApEinfo_revcolor="#9ab1ff"
                     /ApEinfo_graphicformat="arrow_data {{0 0.5 0 1 2 0 0 -1 0
                     -0.5} {} 0} width 5 offset 0"
     misc_feature    5907..6120
                     /locus_tag="SV40pA"
                     /label="SV40pA"
                     /ApEinfo_label="SV40pA"
                     /ApEinfo_fwdcolor="#9ab1ff"
                     /ApEinfo_revcolor="#9ab1ff"
                     /ApEinfo_graphicformat="arrow_data {{0 0.5 0 1 2 0 0 -1 0
                     -0.5} {} 0} width 5 offset 0"
     misc_feature    6209..7001
                     /locus_tag="Psra"
                     /label="Psra"
                     /ApEinfo_label="Psra"
                     /ApEinfo_fwdcolor="#9ab1ff"
                     /ApEinfo_revcolor="#9ab1ff"
                     /ApEinfo_graphicformat="arrow_data {{0 0.5 0 1 2 0 0 -1 0
                     -0.5} {} 0} width 5 offset 0"
     misc_feature    7013..7798
                     /locus_tag="TeM2NLS"
                     /label="TeM2NLS"
                     /ApEinfo_label="TeM2NLS"
                     /ApEinfo_fwdcolor="#9ab1ff"
                     /ApEinfo_revcolor="#9ab1ff"
                     /ApEinfo_graphicformat="arrow_data {{0 0.5 0 1 2 0 0 -1 0
                     -0.5} {} 0} width 5 offset 0"
     misc_feature    7826..8053
                     /locus_tag="SV40pA(1)"
                     /label="SV40pA(1)"
                     /ApEinfo_label="SV40pA"
                     /ApEinfo_fwdcolor="#9ab1ff"
                     /ApEinfo_revcolor="#9ab1ff"
                     /ApEinfo_graphicformat="arrow_data {{0 0.5 0 1 2 0 0 -1 0
                     -0.5} {} 0} width 5 offset 0"
     misc_feature    8675..8998
                     /locus_tag="Psv"
                     /label="Psv"
                     /ApEinfo_label="Psv"
                     /ApEinfo_fwdcolor="#9ab1ff"
                     /ApEinfo_revcolor="#9ab1ff"
                     /ApEinfo_graphicformat="arrow_data {{0 0.5 0 1 2 0 0 -1 0
                     -0.5} {} 0} width 5 offset 0"
     misc_feature    9048..9842
                     /locus_tag="Kan/Neo"
                     /label="Kan/Neo"
                     /ApEinfo_label="Kan/Neo"
                     /ApEinfo_fwdcolor="#9ab1ff"
                     /ApEinfo_revcolor="#9ab1ff"
                     /ApEinfo_graphicformat="arrow_data {{0 0.5 0 1 2 0 0 -1 0
                     -0.5} {} 0} width 5 offset 0"
     misc_feature    10427..11070
                     /locus_tag="pUCori"
                     /label="pUCori"
                     /ApEinfo_label="pUCori"
                     /ApEinfo_fwdcolor="#9ab1ff"
                     /ApEinfo_revcolor="#9ab1ff"
                     /ApEinfo_graphicformat="arrow_data {{0 0.5 0 1 2 0 0 -1 0
                     -0.5} {} 0} width 5 offset 0"
     misc_feature    5825..5832
                     /locus_tag="MCS(1)"
                     /label="MCS(1)"
                     /ApEinfo_label="MCS"
                     /ApEinfo_fwdcolor="#ffff66"
                     /ApEinfo_revcolor="#ffff66"
                     /ApEinfo_graphicformat="arrow_data {{0 1 2 0 0 -1} {} 0}
                     width 5 offset 0"
     misc_feature    4901..5446
                     /locus_tag="SNAPf"
                     /label="SNAPf"
                     /ApEinfo_label="SNAPf"
                     /ApEinfo_fwdcolor="#acf999"
                     /ApEinfo_revcolor="#acf999"
                     /ApEinfo_graphicformat="arrow_data {{0 1 2 0 0 -1} {} 0}
                     width 5 offset 0"
ORIGIN
        1 TAGTTATTAA TAGTAATCAA TTACGGGGTC ATTAGTTCAT AGCCCATATA TGGAGTTCCG
       61 CGTTACATAA CTTACGGTAA ATGGCCCGCC TGGCTGACCG CCCAACGACC CCCGCCCATT
      121 GACGTCAATA ATGACGTATG TTCCCATAGT AACGCCAATA GGGACTTTCC ATTGACGTCA
      181 ATGGGTGGAG TATTTACGGT AAACTGCCCA CTTGGCAGTA CATCAAGTGT ATCATATGCC
      241 AAGTACGCCC CCTATTGACG TCAATGACGG TAAATGGCCC GCCTGGCATT ATGCCCAGTA
      301 CATGACCTTA TGGGACTTTC CTACTTGGCA GTACATCTAC GTATTAGTCA TCGCTATTAC
      361 CATGGTGATG CGGTTTTGGC AGTACATCAA TGGGCGTGGA TAGCGGTTTG ACTCACGGGG
      421 ATTTCCAAGT CTCCACCCCA TTGACGTCAA TGGGAGTTTG TTTTGGCACC AAAATCAACG
      481 GGACTTTCCA AAATGTCGTA ACAACTCCGC CCCATTGACG CAAATGGGCG GTAGGCGTGT
      541 ACGGTGGGAG GTCTATATAA GCAGAGCTGG TTTAGTGAAC CGTCAGATCC GCTAGCCTGG
      601 CTTGAGGCTC AGGACGCAAA TCTTGAGGAT GTTCAGCGGG AGTTTTCCGG GCTGCGAGTA
      661 ATTGGTGATG AGGACGAGGA TGGTTCGGAG GATGGGGAAT TTTCAGACCT GGATCTGTCT
      721 GACAGCGACC ATGAAGGGGA TGAGGGTGGG GGGGCTGTTG GAGGGGGCAG GAGTCTGCAC
      781 TCCCTGTATT CACTGAGCGT CGTCTAATAA AGATGTCTAT TGATCTCTTT TAGTGTGAAT
      841 CATGTCTGAC GAGGGGCCAG GTACAGGACC TGGAAATGGC CTAGGAGAGA AGGGAGACAC
      901 ATCTGGACCA GAAGGCTCCG GCGGCAGTGG ACCTCAAAGA AGAGGGGGTG ATAACCATGG
      961 ACGAGGACGG GGAAGAGGAC GAGGACGAGG AGGCGGAAGA CCAGGAGCCC CGGGCGGCTC
     1021 AGGATCAGGG CCAAGACATA GAGATGGTGT CCGGAGACCC CAAAAACGTC CAAGTTGCAT
     1081 TGGCTGCAAA GGGACCCACG GTGGAACAGG AGCAGGAGCA GGAGCGGGAG GGGCAGGAGC
     1141 AGGAGGGGCA GGAGCAGGAG GAGGGGCAGG AGCAGGAGGA GGGGCAGGAG GGGCAGGAGG
     1201 GGCAGGAGGG GCAGGAGCAG GAGGAGGGGC AGGAGCAGGA GGAGGGGCAG GAGGGGCAGG
     1261 AGGGGCAGGA GCAGGAGGAG GGGCAGGAGC AGGAGGAGGG GCAGGAGGGG CAGGAGCAGG
     1321 AGGAGGGGCA GGAGGGGCAG GAGGGGCAGG AGCAGGAGGA GGGGCAGGAG CAGGAGGAGG
     1381 GGCAGGAGGG GCAGGAGCAG GAGGAGGGGC AGGAGGGGCA GGAGGGGCAG GAGCAGGAGG
     1441 AGGGGCAGGA GCAGGAGGGG CAGGAGGGGC AGGAGGGGCA GGAGCAGGAG GGGCAGGAGC
     1501 AGGAGGAGGG GCAGGAGGGG CAGGAGGGGC AGGAGCAGGA GGGGCAGGAG CAGGAGGGGC
     1561 AGGAGCAGGA GGGGCAGGAG CAGGAGGGGC AGGAGGGGCA GGAGCAGGAG GGGCAGGAGG
     1621 GGCAGGAGCA GGAGGGGCAG GAGGGGCAGG AGCAGGAGGA GGGGCAGGAG GGGCAGGAGC
     1681 AGGAGGAGGG GCAGGAGGGG CAGGAGCAGG AGGGGCAGGA GGGGCAGGAG CAGGAGGGGC
     1741 AGGAGGGGCA GGAGCAGGAG GGGCAGGAGG GGCAGGAGCA GGAGGAGGGG CAGGAGCAGG
     1801 AGGGGCAGGA GCAGGAGGTG GAGGCCGGGG TCGAGGAGGC AGTGGAGGCC GGGGTCGAGG
     1861 AGGTAGTGGA GGCCGGGGTC GAGGAGGTAG TGGAGGCCGC CGGGGTAGAG GACGTGAAAG
     1921 AGCCAGGGGG GGAAGTCGTG AAAGAGCCAG GGGGAGAGGT CGTGGACGTG GAGAAAAGAG
     1981 GCCCAGGAGT CCCAGTAGTC AGTCATCATC ATCCGGGTCT CCACCGCGCA GGCCCCCTCC
     2041 AGGTAGAAGG CCATTTTTCC ACCCTGTAGG GGAAGCCGAT TATTTTGAAT ACCACCAAGA
     2101 AGGTGGCCCA GATGGTGAGC CTGACGTGCC CCCGGGAGCG ATAGAGCAGG GCCCCGCAGA
     2161 TGACCCAGGA GAAGGCCCAA GCACTGGACC CCGGGGTCAG GGTGATGGAG GCAGGCGCAA
     2221 AAAAGGAGGG TGGTTTGGAA AGCATCGTGG TCAAGGAGGT TCCAACCCGA AATTTGAGAA
     2281 CATTGCAGAA GGTTTAAGAG CTCTCCTGGC TAGGAGTCAC GTAGAAAGGA CTACCGACGA
     2341 AGGAACTTGG GTCGCCGGTG TGTTCGTATA TGGAGGTAGT AAGACCTCCC TTTACAACCT
     2401 AAGGCGAGGA ACTGCCCTTG CTATTCCACA ATGTCGTCTT ACACCATTGA GTCGTCTCCC
     2461 CTTTGGAATG GCCCCTGGAC CCGGCCCACA ACCTGGCCCG CTAAGGGAGT CCATTGTCTG
     2521 TTATTTCATG GTCTTTTTAC AAACTCATAT ATTTGCTGAG GTTTTGAAGG ATGCGATTAA
     2581 GGACCTTGTT ATGACAAAGC CCGCTCCTAC CTGCAATATC AGGGTGACTG TGTGCAGCTT
     2641 TGACGATGGA GTAGATTTGC CTCCCTGGTT TCCACCTATG GTGGAAGGGG CTGCCGCGGA
     2701 GGGTGATGAC GGAGATGACG GAGATGAAGG AGGTGATGGA GATGAGGGTG AGGAAGGGCA
     2761 GGAGTGATGT AACTTGTTAG GAGACGCCCT CAATCGTATT AAAAGCCGTG TATTCCCCCG
     2821 CACTAAAGAA TAAATCCCCA GTAGACATCA TGCGTGCTGT TGGTGTATTT CTGGCCATCT
     2881 GTCTTGTCAC CATTTTCGTC CTCCCAACAT GGGGCAATTG GGCATACCCA TGTTGTCACG
     2941 TCACTCAGCT CCGCGCTCAA CACCTTCTCG CGTTGGAAAA CATTAGCGAC ATTTACCTGG
     3001 TGAGCAATCA GACATGCGAC GGCTTTAGCC TGGCCTCCTT AAATTCACCT AAGAATGGGA
     3061 GCAACCAGCA GGAAAAGGAC AAGCAGCGAA AATTCACGCC CCCTTGGGAG GTGGCGGCAT
     3121 ATGCAAAGGA TAGCACTCCC ACTCTACTAC TGGGTATCAT ATGCTGACTG TATATGCATG
     3181 AGGATAGCAT ATGCTACCCG GATACAGATT AGGATAGCAT ATACTACCCA GATATAGATT
     3241 AGGATAGCAT ATGCTACCCA GATATAGATT AGGATAGCCT ATGCTACCCA GATATAAATT
     3301 AGGATAGCAT ATACTACCCA GATATAGATT AGGATAGCAT ATGCTACCCA GATATAGATT
     3361 AGGATAGCCT ATGCTACCCA GATATAGATT AGGATAGCAT ATGCTACCCA GATATAGATT
     3421 AGGATAGCAT ATGCTATCCA GATATTTGGG TAGTATATGC TACCCAGATA TAAATTAGGA
     3481 TAGCATATAC TACCCTAATC TCTATTAGGA TAGCATATGC TACCCGGATA CAGATTAGGA
     3541 TAGCATATAC TACCCAGATA TAGATTAGGA TAGCATATGC TACCCAGATA TAGATTAGGA
     3601 TAGCCTATGC TACCCAGATA TAAATTAGGA TAGCATATAC TACCCAGATA TAGATTAGGA
     3661 TAGCATATGC TACCCAGATA TAGATTAGGA TAGCCTATGC TACCCAGATA TAGATTAGGA
     3721 TAGCATATGC TATCCAGATA TTTGGGTAGT ATATGCTACC CATGGCAACA TTAGCCCACC
     3781 GTGCTCTCAG CGACCTCGTG AATATGAGGA CCAACAACCC TGTGCTTGGC GCTCAGGCGC
     3841 AAGTGTGTGT AATTTGTCCT CCAGATCGCA GCAATCGCGC CCCTATCTTG GCCCGCCCAC
     3901 CTACTTATGC AGGTATTCCC CGGGGTGCCA TTAGTGGTTT TGTGGGCAAG TGGTTTGACC
     3961 GCAGTGGTTA GCGGGGTTAC AATCAGCCAA GTTATTACAC CCTTATTTTA CAGTCCAAAA
     4021 CCGCAGGGCG GCGTGTGGGG GCTGACGCGA TCGCTGTTCC TTAGGACCCT TTTACTAACC
     4081 CTAATTCGAT AGCATATGCT TCCCGTTGGG TAACATATGC TATTGAATTA GGGTTAGTCT
     4141 GGATAGTATA TACTACTACC CGGGAAGCAT ATGCTACCCG TTTAGGGTTA ACAAGGGGGC
     4201 CTTATAAACA CTATTGCTAA TGCCCTCTTG AGGGTCCGCT TATCGGTAGC TACACAGGCC
     4261 CCTCTGATTG ACGTTGGTGT AGCCTCCCGT AGTCTTCCTG GGCCCCTGGG AGGTACATGT
     4321 CCCCCAGCAT TGGTGTAAGA GCTTCAGCCA AGAGTTACAC ATAAAGGCAA TGTTGTGTTG
     4381 CAGTCCACAG ACTGCAAAGT CTGCTCCAGG ATGAAAGCCA CTCAGTGTTG GCAAATGTGC
     4441 ACATCCATTT ATAAGGATGT CAACTACAGT CAGAGAACCC CTTTGTGTTT GGTCCCCCCC
     4501 CGTGTCACAT GTGGAACAGG GCCCAGTTGG CAAGTTGTAC CAACCAACTG AAGGGATTAC
     4561 ATGCACTGCC CCGTGACCAA TACAAAACAA AAGCGCTCCT CGTACCAGCG AAGAAGGGGC
     4621 AGAGATGCCG TAGTCAGGTT TAGTTCGTCC GGCGGCGGGA TCTCGACATT GATTATTGAC
     4681 TAGCGTCACC GGACTCAGAT CGATCTCGAG TTTACTCCCT ATCAGTGATA GAGAACGTAT
     4741 GTCGAGTTTA CTCCCTATCA GTGATAGAGA ACGTATGTCG AGTTTACTCC CTATCAGTGA
     4801 TAGAGAACGT ATGTCGAGGT AGGCGTGTAC GGTGGGAGGC CTATATAAGC AGAGCTCGTT
     4861 TAGTGAACCG TCAGATCGCC TGGAGAATTG GCGCGCCAGC ATGGACAAAG ACTGCGAAAT
     4921 GAAGCGCACC ACCCTGGATA GCCCTCTGGG CAAGCTGGAA CTGTCTGGGT GCGAACAGGG
     4981 CCTGCACCGT ATCATCTTCC TGGGCAAAGG AACATCTGCC GCCGACGCCG TGGAAGTGCC
     5041 TGCCCCAGCC GCCGTGCTGG GCGGACCAGA GCCACTGATG CAGGCCACCG CCTGGCTCAA
     5101 CGCCTACTTT CACCAGCCTG AGGCCATCGA GGAGTTCCCT GTGCCAGCCC TGCACCACCC
     5161 AGTGTTCCAG CAGGAGAGCT TTACCCGCCA GGTGCTGTGG AAACTGCTGA AAGTGGTGAA
     5221 GTTCGGAGAG GTCATCAGCT ACAGCCACCT GGCCGCCCTG GCCGGCAATC CCGCCGCCAC
     5281 CGCCGCCGTG AAAACCGCCC TGAGCGGAAA TCCCGTGCCC ATTCTGATCC CCTGCCACCG
     5341 GGTGGTGCAG GGCGACCTGG ACGTGGGGGG CTACGAGGGC GGGCTCGCCG TGAAAGAGTG
     5401 GCTGCTGGCC CACGAGGGCC ACAGACTGGG CAAGCCTGGG CTGGGTTCCG GACTCAGATC
     5461 TGAGCTCGGA TCCATGAGCT CCCCGAAACG CCCTAAGCTG CTGCGTGAAT ATTACGATTG
     5521 GCTGGTTGAT AACAGCTTTA CCCCATATCT GGTGGTGGAT GCCACATACC TGGGCGTGAA
     5581 CGTGCCCGTG GAGTATGTGA AAGACGGTCA GATCGTGCTG AATCTGTCTG CAAGTGCGAC
     5641 CGGCAACCTG CAACTGACAA ATGATTTTAT CCAGTTCAAC GCCCGCTTTA AGGGCGTGTC
     5701 TCGTGAACTG TATATCCCGA TGGGTGCCGC TCTGGCCATT TACGCTCGCG AGAACGGCGA
     5761 TGGTGTGATG TTCGAACCAG AAGAAATCTA TGACGAGCTG AATATTGGTA GATAAGAATT
     5821 CTAAGCGGCC GCTAATATTT ATATATTTAT ATTTTTAAAA TATTTATTTA TTTATTTATT
     5881 TAAGGCCGCG ACTCTAGATC ATAATCAGCC ATACCACATT TGTAGAGGTT TTACTTGCTT
     5941 TAAAAAACCT CCCACACCTC CCCCTGAACC TGAAACATAA AATGAATGCA ATTGTTGTTG
     6001 TTAACTTGTT TATTGCAGCT TATAATGGTT ACAAATAAAG CAATAGCATC ACAAATTTCA
     6061 CAAATAAAGC ATTTTTTTCA CTGCATTCTA GTTGTGGTTT GTCCAAACTC ATCAATGTAT
     6121 CTTAAGGCGT AAATTGTAAG CGTTAATCGA TGTACGGGCC AGATATACGC GTTGACATTG
     6181 ATTATTGACT AGCTAGTCGA GCTCAAGCTA GCTTGGCTGT GGAATGTGTG TCAGTTAGGG
     6241 TGTGGAAAGT CCCCAGGCTC CCCAGCAGGC AGAAGTATGC AAAGCATGCA TCTCAATTAG
     6301 TCAGCAACCA GGTGTGGAAA GTCCCCAGGC TCCCCAGCAG GCAGAAGTAT GCAAAGCATG
     6361 CATCTCAATT AGTCAGCAAC CATAGTCCCG CCCCTAACTC CGCCCATCCC GCCCCTAACT
     6421 CCGCCCAGTT CCGCCCATTC TCCGCCCCAT GGCTGACTAA TTTTTTTTAT TTATGCAGAG
     6481 GCCGAGGCCG CCTCGGCCTC TGAGCTATTC CAGAAGTAGT GAGGAGGCTT TTTTGGAGGC
     6541 CTAGGCTTTT GCAAAAAGCT CCTCCGATCG AGGGGCTCGC ATCTCTCCTT CACGCGCCCG
     6601 CCGCCCTACC TGAGGCCGCC ATCCACGCCG GTTGAGTCGC GTTCTGCCGC CTCCCGCCTG
     6661 TGGTGCCTCC TGAACTGCGT CCGCCGTCTA GGTAAGTTTA AAGCTCAGGT CGAGACCGGG
     6721 CCTTTGTCCG GCGCTCCCTT GGAGCCTACC TAGACTCAGC CGGCTCTCCA CGCTTTGCCT
     6781 GACCCTGCTT GCTCAACTCT ACGTCTTTGT TTCGTTTTCT GTTCTGCGCC GTTACAGATC
     6841 CAAGCTCTGA AAAACCAGAA AGTTAACTGG TAAGTTTAGT CTTTTTGTCT TTTATTTCAG
     6901 GTCCCGGATC CGGTGGTGCA AATCAAAGAA CTGCTCCTCA GTGGATGTTG CCTTTACTTC
     6961 TAGGCCTGTA CGGAAGTGTT ACTTCTGCTC TAAAAGCTGC GGAATTGCCA CCATGAGACC
     7021 AAAAAAGAAG AGAAAGGTAG AAGACCCCAT GCGATCTAGA CTGGACAAGA GCAAAGTCAT
     7081 AAACGGCGCT CTGGAATTAC TCAATGGAGT CGGTATCGAA GGCCTGACGA CAAGGAAACT
     7141 CGCTCAAAAG CTGGGAGTTG AGCAGCCTAC CCTGTACTGG CACGTGAAGA ACAAGCGGGC
     7201 CCTGCTCGAT GCCCTGCCAA TCGAGATGCT GGACAGGCAT CATACCCACT TCTGCCCCCT
     7261 GGAAGGCGAG TCATGGCAAG ACTTTCTGCG GAACAACGCC AAGTCATTCC GCTGTGCTCT
     7321 CCTCTCACAT CGCGACGGGG CTAAAGTGCA TCTCGGCACC CGCCCAACAG AGAAACAGTA
     7381 CGAAACCCTG GAAAATCAGC TCGCGTTCCT GTGTCAGCAA GGCTTCTCCC TGGAGAACGC
     7441 ACTGTACGCT CTGTCCGCCG TGGGCCACTT TACACTGGGC TGCGTATTGG AGGAACAGGA
     7501 GCATCAAGTA GCAAAAGAGG AAAGAGAGAC ACCTACCACC GATTCTATGC CCCCACTTCT
     7561 GAGACAAGCA ATTGAGCTGT TCGACCGGCA GGGAGCCGAA CCTGCCTTCC TTTTCGGCCT
     7621 GGAACTAATC ATATGTGGCC TGGAGAAACA GCTAAAGTGC GAAAGCGGCG GGCCGGCCGA
     7681 CGCCCTTGAC GATTTTGACT TAGACATGCT CCCAGCCGAT GCCCTTGACG ACTTTGACCT
     7741 TGATATGCTG CCTGCTGACG CTCTTGACGA TTTTGACCTT GACATGCTCC CCGGGTAACT
     7801 AAGTAAGGAT CGATCCACCG GATCTAGATA ACTGATCATA ATCAGCCATA CCACATTTGT
     7861 AGAGGTTTTA CTTGCTTTAA AAAACCTCCC ACACCTCCCC CTGAACCTGA AACATAAAAT
     7921 GAATGCAATT GTTGTTGTTA ACTTGTTTAT TGCAGCTTAT AATGGTTACA AATAAAGCAA
     7981 TAGCATCACA AATTTCACAA ATAAAGCATT TTTTTCACTG CATTCTAGTT GTGGTTTGTC
     8041 CAAACTCATC AATGTATCTT AACGCGTAAA TTGTAAGCGT TAATATTTTG TTAAAATTCG
     8101 CGTTAAATTT TTGTTAAATC AGCTCATTTT TTAACCAATA GGCCGAAATC GGCAAAATCC
     8161 CTTATAAATC AAAAGAATAG ACCGAGATAG GGTTGAGTGT TGTTCCAGTT TGGAACAAGA
     8221 GTCCACTATT AAAGAACGTG GACTCCAACG TCAAAGGNNN NNNNNNNNNN NNNNNNNNNN
     8281 NNNNNNNNNN NNNNNNNNNN NNNNNNTNNN NNNNNNNNNN NNNNNNNNNN NNNNNNNNNN
     8341 NNNNNNNNNN NNNNNNNNNN NNNNNNNNNN NNNNNNNNNN NNNNNNNNNN NNNNNNNNGN
     8401 NNNNNNNNNN NNNNNNNNNN NNNNNNNNNN NNNNNNNNNN NNNNNNNNNN NNNNNNNNNN
     8461 NNNNNNNNNN NNNNNNNNNN NNNNNNNNNN NNNNNNNNNN NNNNNNNNNN NNNNNNNNNN
     8521 NNNCAGGTGG CACTTTTCGG GGAAATGTGC GCGGAACCCC TATTTGTTTA TTTTTCTAAA
     8581 TACATTCAAA TATGTATCCG CTCATGAGAC AATAACCCTG ATAAATGCTT CAATAATATT
     8641 GAAAAAGGAA GAGTCCTGAG GCGGAAAGAA CCAGCTGTGG AATGTGTGTC AGTTAGGGTG
     8701 TGGAAAGTCC CCAGGCTCCC CAGCAGGCAG AAGTATGCAA AGCATGCATC TCAATTAGTC
     8761 AGCAACCAGG TGTGGAAAGT CCCCAGGCTC CCCAGCAGGC AGAAGTATGC AAAGCATGCA
     8821 TCTCAATTAG TCAGCAACCA TAGTCCCGCC CCTAACTCCG CCCATCCCGC CCCTAACTCC
     8881 GCCCAGTTCC GCCCATTCTC CGCCCCATGG CTGACTAATT TTTTTTATTT ATGCAGAGGC
     8941 CGAGGCCGCC TCGGCCTCTG AGCTATTCCA GAAGTAGTGA GGAGGCTTTT TTGGAGGCCT
     9001 AGGCTTTTGC AAAGATCGAT CAAGAGACAG GATGAGGATC GTTTCGCATG ATTGAACAAG
     9061 ATGGATTGCA CGCAGGTTCT CCGGCCGCTT GGGTGGAGAG GCTATTCGGC TATGACTGGG
     9121 CACAACAGAC AATCGGCTGC TCTGATGCCG CCGTGTTCCG GCTGTCAGCG CAGGGGCGCC
     9181 CGGTTCTTTT TGTCAAGACC GACCTGTCCG GTGCCCTGAA TGAACTGCAA GACGAGGCAG
     9241 CGCGGCTATC GTGGCTGGCC ACGACGGGCG TTCCTTGCGC AGCTGTGCTC GACGTTGTCA
     9301 CTGAAGCGGG AAGGGACTGG CTGCTATTGG GCGAAGTGCC GGGGCAGGAT CTCCTGTCAT
     9361 CTCACCTTGC TCCTGCCGAG AAAGTATCCA TCATGGCTGA TGCAATGCGG CGGCTGCATA
     9421 CGCTTGATCC GGCTACCTGC CCATTCGACC ACCAAGCGAA ACATCGCATC GAGCGAGCAC
     9481 GTACTCGGAT GGAAGCCGGT CTTGTCGATC AGGATGATCT GGACGAAGAG CATCAGGGGC
     9541 TCGCGCCAGC CGAACTGTTC GCCAGGCTCA AGGCGAGCAT GCCCGACGGC GAGGATCTCG
     9601 TCGTGACCCA TGGCGATGCC TGCTTGCCGA ATATCATGGT GGAAAATGGC CGCTTTTCTG
     9661 GATTCATCGA CTGTGGCCGG CTGGGTGTGG CGGACCGCTA TCAGGACATA GCGTTGGCTA
     9721 CCCGTGATAT TGCTGAAGAG CTTGGCGGCG AATGGGCTGA CCGCTTCCTC GTGCTTTACG
     9781 GTATCGCCGC TCCCGATTCG CAGCGCATCG CCTTCTATCG CCTTCTTGAC GAGTTCTTCT
     9841 GAGCGGGACT CTGGGGTTCG AAATGACCGA CCAAGCGACG CCCAACCTGC CATCACGAGA
     9901 TTTCGATTCC ACCGCCGCCT TCTATGAAAG GTTGGGCTTC GGAATCGTTT TCCGGGACGC
     9961 CGGCTGGATG ATCCTCCAGC GCGGGGATCT CATGCTGGAG TTCTTCGCCC ACCCTAGGGG
    10021 GAGGCTAACT GAAACACGGA AGGAGACAAT ACCGGAAGGA ACCCGCGCTA TGACGGCAAT
    10081 AAAAAGACAG AATAAAACGC ACGGTGTTGG GTCGTTTGTT CATAAACGCG GGGTTCGGTC
    10141 CCAGGGCTGG CACTCTGTCG ATACCCCACC GAGACCCCAT TGGGGCCAAT ACGCCCGCGT
    10201 TTCTTCCTTT TCCCCACCCC ACCCCCCAAG TTCGGGTGAA GGCCCAGGGC TCGCAGCCAA
    10261 CGTCGGGGCG GCAGGCCCTG CCATAGCCTC AGGTTACTCA TATATACTTT AGATTGATTT
    10321 AAAACTTCAT TTTTAATTTA AAAGGATCTA GGTGAAGATC CTTTTTGATA ATCTCATGAC
    10381 CAAAATCCCT TAACGTGAGT TTTCGTTCCA CTGAGCGTCA GACCCCGTAG AAAAGATCAA
    10441 AGGATCTTCT TGAGATCCTT TTTTTCTGCG CGTAATCTGC TGCTTGCAAA CAAAAAAACC
    10501 ACCGCTACCA GCGGTGGTTT GTTTGCCGGA TCAAGAGCTA CCAACTCTTT TTCCGAAGGT
    10561 AACTGGCTTC AGCAGAGCGC AGATACCAAA TACTGTCCTT CTAGTGTAGC CGTAGTTAGG
    10621 CCACCACTTC AAGAACTCTG TAGCACCGCC TACATACCTC GCTCTGCTAA TCCTGTTACC
    10681 AGTGGCTGCT GCCAGTGGCG ATAAGTCGTG TCTTACCGGG TTGGACTCAA GACGATAGTT
    10741 ACCGGATAAG GCGCAGCGGT CGGGCTGAAC GGGGGGTTCG TGCACACAGC CCAGCTTGGA
    10801 GCGAACGACC TACACCGAAC TGAGATACCT ACAGCGTGAG CTATGAGAAA GCGCCACGCT
    10861 TCCCGAAGGG AGAAAGGCGG ACAGGTATCC GGTAAGCGGC AGGGTCGGAA CAGGAGAGCG
    10921 CACGAGGGAG CTTCCAGGGG GAAACGCCTG GTATCTTTAT AGTCCTGTCG GGTTTCGCCA
    10981 CCTCTGACTT GAGCGTCGAT TTTTGTGATG CTCGTCAGGG GGGCGGAGCC TATGGAAAAA
    11041 CGCCAGCAAC GCGGCCTTTT TACGGTTCCT GGCCTTTTGC TGGCCTTTTG CTCACATGTT
    11101 CTTTCCTGCG TTATCCCCTG ATTCTGTGGA TAACCGTATT ACCGCCATGC AT
//
