# Supplementary material for: A nano-liquid hub integrating growth and immune-evasion signaling to promote cell survival
Source: bioRxiv preprint, doi:10.1101/2021.12.30.474523, version 5 (2026-03-18)
Supplement: Supplementary data S1 [file 474523_file08.zip › DataS1_DNAfiles/098_pLKO1hygro-sh-mCD59a-control.gb]

LOCUS       pLKO1hygro_mCD59        7573 bp    DNA        circular     24-JUL-2023
DEFINITION  3rd gen lentiviral backbone for cloning and expression of new shRNA
            sequences. Uses hygromycin for selection..
ACCESSION   .
VERSION     .
KEYWORDS    pLKO.1 hygro
SOURCE      synthetic DNA construct
  ORGANISM  synthetic DNA construct
REFERENCE   1  (bases 1 to 7539)
  TITLE     empty vector
REFERENCE   2  (bases 1 to 7539)
  AUTHORS   .
  TITLE     Direct Submission
  JOURNAL   Exported Nov 2, 2022 from SnapGene Server 1.1.58
            http://www.snapgene.com
COMMENT     
COMMENT     
COMMENT     ApEinfo:methylated:1
FEATURES             Location/Qualifiers
     source          1..3025
                     /organism="synthetic DNA construct"
                     /mol_type="other DNA"
                     /locus_tag="source:synthetic DNA construct"
                     /label="source:synthetic DNA construct"
                     /ApEinfo_label="source:synthetic DNA construct"
                     /ApEinfo_fwdcolor="#00DF87"
                     /ApEinfo_revcolor="#00DF87"
                     /ApEinfo_graphicformat="arrow_data {{0 0.5 0 1 2 0 0 -1 0
                     -0.5} {} 0} width 5 offset 0"
                     /ApEinfo_hidden=""
     misc_feature    3026..3046
                     /locus_tag="Sense target (mouse_CD59a_var1:NM_001111060_2,
                     scrambled)"
                     /label="Sense target (mouse_CD59a_var1:NM_001111060_2,
                     scrambled)"
                     /ApEinfo_label="Sense target
                     (mouse_CD59a_var1:NM_001111060_2, scrambled)"
                     /ApEinfo_fwdcolor="#ffa2b7"
                     /ApEinfo_revcolor="#ff87a6"
                     /ApEinfo_graphicformat="arrow_data {{0 0.5 0 1 2 0 0 -1 0
                     -0.5} {} 0} width 5 offset 0"
     primer_bind     375..394
                     /note="pBR322 origin, forward primer"
                     /locus_tag="pBR322ori-F"
                     /label="pBR322ori-F"
                     /ApEinfo_label="pBR322ori-F"
                     /ApEinfo_fwdcolor="#14c0bd"
                     /ApEinfo_revcolor="#4ec02b"
                     /ApEinfo_graphicformat="arrow_data {{0 1 2 0 0 -1} {} 0}
                     width 5 offset 0"
     misc_feature    3047..3052
                     /locus_tag="Loop"
                     /label="Loop"
                     /ApEinfo_label="Loop"
                     /ApEinfo_fwdcolor="#9ab1ff"
                     /ApEinfo_revcolor="#9ab1ff"
                     /ApEinfo_graphicformat="arrow_data {{0 1 2 0 0 -1} {} 0}
                     width 5 offset 0"
     primer_bind     628..645
                     /note="L4440 vector, forward primer"
                     /locus_tag="L4440"
                     /label="L4440"
                     /ApEinfo_label="L4440"
                     /ApEinfo_fwdcolor="#14c0bd"
                     /ApEinfo_revcolor="#4ec02b"
                     /ApEinfo_graphicformat="arrow_data {{0 1 2 0 0 -1} {} 0}
                     width 5 offset 0"
     misc_feature    3053..3073
                     /locus_tag="Anti-sense target
                     (mouse_CD59a_var1:NM_001111060_2, scrambled)"
                     /label="Anti-sense target
                     (mouse_CD59a_var1:NM_001111060_2, scrambled)"
                     /ApEinfo_label="Anti-sense target
                     (mouse_CD59a_var1:NM_001111060_2, scrambled)"
                     /ApEinfo_fwdcolor="#ffa2b7"
                     /ApEinfo_revcolor="#ff87a6"
                     /ApEinfo_graphicformat="arrow_data {{0 0.5 0 1 2 0 0 -1 0
                     -0.5} {} 0} width 5 offset 0"
     protein_bind    762..783
                     /bound_moiety="E. coli catabolite activator protein"
                     /note="CAP binding activates transcription in the presence
                     of cAMP."
                     /locus_tag="CAP binding site"
                     /label="CAP binding site"
                     /ApEinfo_label="CAP binding site"
                     /ApEinfo_fwdcolor="#00D95A"
                     /ApEinfo_revcolor="#00D95A"
                     /ApEinfo_graphicformat="arrow_data {{0 1 2 0 0 -1} {} 0}
                     width 5 offset 0"
     promoter        798..828
                     /note="promoter for the E. coli lac operon"
                     /locus_tag="lac promoter"
                     /label="lac promoter"
                     /ApEinfo_label="lac promoter"
                     /ApEinfo_fwdcolor="#346ee0"
                     /ApEinfo_revcolor="#346ee0"
                     /ApEinfo_graphicformat="arrow_data {{0 1 2 0 0 -1} {} 0}
                     width 5 offset 0"
     protein_bind    836..852
                     /bound_moiety="lac repressor encoded by lacI"
                     /note="The lac repressor binds to the lac operator to
                     inhibit transcription in E. coli. This inhibition can be
                     relieved by adding lactose or
                     isopropyl-beta-D-thiogalactopyranoside (IPTG)."
                     /locus_tag="lac operator"
                     /label="lac operator"
                     /ApEinfo_label="lac operator"
                     /ApEinfo_fwdcolor="#008065"
                     /ApEinfo_revcolor="#008065"
                     /ApEinfo_graphicformat="arrow_data {{0 1 2 0 0 -1} {} 0}
                     width 5 offset 0"
     primer_bind     841..863
                     /note="In lacZ gene"
                     /locus_tag="M13/pUC Reverse"
                     /label="M13/pUC Reverse"
                     /ApEinfo_label="M13/pUC Reverse"
                     /ApEinfo_fwdcolor="#14c0bd"
                     /ApEinfo_revcolor="#4ec02b"
                     /ApEinfo_graphicformat="arrow_data {{0 1 2 0 0 -1} {} 0}
                     width 5 offset 0"
     primer_bind     860..876
                     /note="common sequencing primer, one of multiple similar
                     variants"
                     /locus_tag="M13 rev"
                     /label="M13 rev"
                     /ApEinfo_label="M13 rev"
                     /ApEinfo_fwdcolor="#14c0bd"
                     /ApEinfo_revcolor="#4ec02b"
                     /ApEinfo_graphicformat="arrow_data {{0 1 2 0 0 -1} {} 0}
                     width 5 offset 0"
     primer_bind     860..876
                     /note="In lacZ gene. Also called M13-rev"
                     /locus_tag="M13 Reverse"
                     /label="M13 Reverse"
                     /ApEinfo_label="M13 Reverse"
                     /ApEinfo_fwdcolor="#14c0bd"
                     /ApEinfo_revcolor="#4ec02b"
                     /ApEinfo_graphicformat="arrow_data {{0 1 2 0 0 -1} {} 0}
                     width 5 offset 0"
     primer_bind     895..915
                     /note="T3 promoter, forward primer"
                     /locus_tag="T3"
                     /label="T3"
                     /ApEinfo_label="T3"
                     /ApEinfo_fwdcolor="#14c0bd"
                     /ApEinfo_revcolor="#4ec02b"
                     /ApEinfo_graphicformat="arrow_data {{0 1 2 0 0 -1} {} 0}
                     width 5 offset 0"
     promoter        897..915
                     /note="promoter for bacteriophage T3 RNA polymerase"
                     /locus_tag="T3 promoter"
                     /label="T3 promoter"
                     /ApEinfo_label="T3 promoter"
                     /ApEinfo_fwdcolor="#346ee0"
                     /ApEinfo_revcolor="#346ee0"
                     /ApEinfo_graphicformat="arrow_data {{0 1 2 0 0 -1} {} 0}
                     width 5 offset 0"
     promoter        943..1169
                     /note="Rous sarcoma virus enhancer/promoter"
                     /locus_tag="RSV promoter"
                     /label="RSV promoter"
                     /ApEinfo_label="RSV promoter"
                     /ApEinfo_fwdcolor="#346ee0"
                     /ApEinfo_revcolor="#346ee0"
                     /ApEinfo_graphicformat="arrow_data {{0 1 2 0 0 -1} {} 0}
                     width 5 offset 0"
     LTR             1170..1350
                     /note="truncated 5' long terminal repeat (LTR) from HIV-1"
                     /locus_tag="5' LTR (truncated)"
                     /label="5' LTR (truncated)"
                     /ApEinfo_label="5' LTR (truncated)"
                     /ApEinfo_fwdcolor="#86f71d"
                     /ApEinfo_revcolor="#d7336f"
                     /ApEinfo_graphicformat="arrow_data {{0 1 2 0 0 -1} {} 0}
                     width 5 offset 0"
     misc_feature    1397..1522
                     /note="packaging signal of human immunodeficiency virus
                     type 1"
                     /locus_tag="HIV-1 Psi"
                     /label="HIV-1 Psi"
                     /ApEinfo_label="HIV-1 Psi"
                     /ApEinfo_fwdcolor="#7eff74"
                     /ApEinfo_revcolor="#7eff74"
                     /ApEinfo_graphicformat="arrow_data {{0 1 2 0 0 -1} {} 0}
                     width 5 offset 0"
     misc_feature    2015..2248
                     /note="The Rev response element (RRE) of HIV-1 allows for
                     Rev-dependent mRNA export from the nucleus to the
                     cytoplasm."
                     /locus_tag="RRE"
                     /label="RRE"
                     /ApEinfo_label="RRE"
                     /ApEinfo_fwdcolor="#7eff74"
                     /ApEinfo_revcolor="#7eff74"
                     /ApEinfo_graphicformat="arrow_data {{0 1 2 0 0 -1} {} 0}
                     width 5 offset 0"
     CDS             2433..2477
                     /codon_start="1"
                     /product="antigenic peptide corresponding to amino acids
                     655 to 669 of the HIV envelope protein gp41 (Lutje Hulsik
                     et al., 2013)"
                     /note="recognized by the 2H10 single-chain llama nanobody"
                     /translation="KNEQELLELDKWASL"
                     /locus_tag="gp41 peptide"
                     /label="gp41 peptide"
                     /ApEinfo_label="gp41 peptide"
                     /ApEinfo_fwdcolor="#e9d024"
                     /ApEinfo_revcolor="#e9d024"
                     /ApEinfo_graphicformat="arrow_data {{0 1 2 0 0 -1} {} 0}
                     width 5 offset 0"
     promoter        2775..3015
                     /note="RNA polymerase III promoter for human U6 snRNA"
                     /locus_tag="U6 promoter"
                     /label="U6 promoter"
                     /ApEinfo_label="U6 promoter"
                     /ApEinfo_fwdcolor="#346ee0"
                     /ApEinfo_revcolor="#346ee0"
                     /ApEinfo_graphicformat="arrow_data {{0 1 2 0 0 -1} {} 0}
                     width 5 offset 0"
     primer_bind     2775..2795
                     /note="Human U6 promoter, forward primer"
                     /locus_tag="hU6-F"
                     /label="hU6-F"
                     /ApEinfo_label="hU6-F"
                     /ApEinfo_fwdcolor="#14c0bd"
                     /ApEinfo_revcolor="#4ec02b"
                     /ApEinfo_graphicformat="arrow_data {{0 1 2 0 0 -1} {} 0}
                     width 5 offset 0"
     primer_bind     2946..2965
                     /note="Human U6 promoter, forward primer"
                     /locus_tag="LKO.1 5'"
                     /label="LKO.1 5'"
                     /ApEinfo_label="LKO.1 5'"
                     /ApEinfo_fwdcolor="#14c0bd"
                     /ApEinfo_revcolor="#4ec02b"
                     /ApEinfo_graphicformat="arrow_data {{0 1 2 0 0 -1} {} 0}
                     width 5 offset 0"
     misc_feature    3120..3237
                     /note="central polypurine tract and central termination
                     sequence of HIV-1"
                     /locus_tag="cPPT/CTS"
                     /label="cPPT/CTS"
                     /ApEinfo_label="cPPT/CTS"
                     /ApEinfo_fwdcolor="#7eff74"
                     /ApEinfo_revcolor="#7eff74"
                     /ApEinfo_graphicformat="arrow_data {{0 1 2 0 0 -1} {} 0}
                     width 5 offset 0"
     promoter        3286..3796
                     /note="human phosphoglycerate kinase 1 promoter"
                     /locus_tag="hPGK promoter"
                     /label="hPGK promoter"
                     /ApEinfo_label="hPGK promoter"
                     /ApEinfo_fwdcolor="#346ee0"
                     /ApEinfo_revcolor="#346ee0"
                     /ApEinfo_graphicformat="arrow_data {{0 1 2 0 0 -1} {} 0}
                     width 5 offset 0"
     primer_bind     3715..3733
                     /note="Human PGK promoter, forward primer"
                     /locus_tag="hPGK-F"
                     /label="hPGK-F"
                     /ApEinfo_label="hPGK-F"
                     /ApEinfo_fwdcolor="#14c0bd"
                     /ApEinfo_revcolor="#4ec02b"
                     /ApEinfo_graphicformat="arrow_data {{0 1 2 0 0 -1} {} 0}
                     width 5 offset 0"
     CDS             3886..4911
                     /codon_start="1"
                     /gene="aph(4)-Ia"
                     /product="aminoglycoside phosphotransferase from E. coli"
                     /note="confers resistance to hygromycin"
                     /translation="MKKPELTATSVEKFLIEKFDSVSDLMQLSEGEESRAFSFDVGGR
                     GYVLRVNSCADGFYKDRYVYRHFASAALPIPEVLDIGEFSESLTYCISRRAQGVTLQD
                     LPETELPAVLQPVAEAMDAIAAADLSQTSGFGPFGPQGIGQYTTWRDFICAIADPHVY
                     HWQTVMDDTVSASVAQALDELMLWAEDCPEVRHLVHADFGSNNVLTDNGRITAVIDWS
                     EAMFGDSQYEVANIFFWRPWLACMEQQTRYFERRHPELAGSPRLRAYMLRIGLDQLYQ
                     SLVDGNFDDAAWAQGRCDAIVRSGAGTVGRTQIARRSAAVWTDGCVEVLADSGNRRPS
                     TRPRAKE"
                     /locus_tag="HygR"
                     /label="HygR"
                     /ApEinfo_label="HygR"
                     /ApEinfo_fwdcolor="#e9d024"
                     /ApEinfo_revcolor="#e9d024"
                     /ApEinfo_graphicformat="arrow_data {{0 1 2 0 0 -1} {} 0}
                     width 5 offset 0"
     primer_bind     complement(4935..4951)
                     /note="common sequencing primer, one of multiple similar
                     variants"
                     /locus_tag="KS primer"
                     /label="KS primer"
                     /ApEinfo_label="KS primer"
                     /ApEinfo_fwdcolor="#14c0bd"
                     /ApEinfo_revcolor="#4ec02b"
                     /ApEinfo_graphicformat="arrow_data {{0 1 2 0 0 -1} {} 0}
                     width 5 offset 0"
     primer_bind     complement(4936..4952)
                     /note="For pBluescript vector"
                     /locus_tag="pBluescriptKS"
                     /label="pBluescriptKS"
                     /ApEinfo_label="pBluescriptKS"
                     /ApEinfo_fwdcolor="#14c0bd"
                     /ApEinfo_revcolor="#4ec02b"
                     /ApEinfo_graphicformat="arrow_data {{0 1 2 0 0 -1} {} 0}
                     width 5 offset 0"
     LTR             5034..5267
                     /note="self-inactivating 3' long terminal repeat (LTR)
                     from HIV-1"
                     /locus_tag="3' LTR (Delta-U3)"
                     /label="3' LTR (Delta-U3)"
                     /ApEinfo_label="3' LTR (Delta-U3)"
                     /ApEinfo_fwdcolor="#86f71d"
                     /ApEinfo_revcolor="#d7336f"
                     /ApEinfo_graphicformat="arrow_data {{0 1 2 0 0 -1} {} 0}
                     width 5 offset 0"
     polyA_signal    5339..5460
                     /note="SV40 polyadenylation signal"
                     /locus_tag="SV40 poly(A) signal"
                     /label="SV40 poly(A) signal"
                     /ApEinfo_label="SV40 poly(A) signal"
                     /ApEinfo_fwdcolor="#ff3eee"
                     /ApEinfo_revcolor="#ff3eee"
                     /ApEinfo_graphicformat="arrow_data {{0 1 2 0 0 -1} {} 0}
                     width 5 offset 0"
     primer_bind     complement(5376..5395)
                     /note="SV40 polyA, reverse primer"
                     /locus_tag="SV40pA-R"
                     /label="SV40pA-R"
                     /ApEinfo_label="SV40pA-R"
                     /ApEinfo_fwdcolor="#14c0bd"
                     /ApEinfo_revcolor="#4ec02b"
                     /ApEinfo_graphicformat="arrow_data {{0 1 2 0 0 -1} {} 0}
                     width 5 offset 0"
     primer_bind     5430..5449
                     /note="SV40 polyA terminator, reverse primer"
                     /locus_tag="EBV-rev"
                     /label="EBV-rev"
                     /ApEinfo_label="EBV-rev"
                     /ApEinfo_fwdcolor="#14c0bd"
                     /ApEinfo_revcolor="#4ec02b"
                     /ApEinfo_graphicformat="arrow_data {{0 1 2 0 0 -1} {} 0}
                     width 5 offset 0"
     rep_origin      5500..5635
                     /note="SV40 origin of replication"
                     /locus_tag="SV40 ori"
                     /label="SV40 ori"
                     /ApEinfo_label="SV40 ori"
                     /ApEinfo_fwdcolor="#999999"
                     /ApEinfo_revcolor="#999999"
                     /ApEinfo_graphicformat="arrow_data {{0 1 2 0 0 -1} {} 0}
                     width 5 offset 0"
     primer_bind     5562..5581
                     /note="SV40 promoter/origin, forward primer"
                     /locus_tag="SV40pro-F"
                     /label="SV40pro-F"
                     /ApEinfo_label="SV40pro-F"
                     /ApEinfo_fwdcolor="#14c0bd"
                     /ApEinfo_revcolor="#4ec02b"
                     /ApEinfo_graphicformat="arrow_data {{0 1 2 0 0 -1} {} 0}
                     width 5 offset 0"
     primer_bind     complement(5655..5674)
                     /note="T7 promoter, forward primer"
                     /locus_tag="T7"
                     /label="T7"
                     /ApEinfo_label="T7"
                     /ApEinfo_fwdcolor="#14c0bd"
                     /ApEinfo_revcolor="#4ec02b"
                     /ApEinfo_graphicformat="arrow_data {{0 1 2 0 0 -1} {} 0}
                     width 5 offset 0"
     promoter        complement(5656..5674)
                     /note="promoter for bacteriophage T7 RNA polymerase"
                     /locus_tag="T7 promoter"
                     /label="T7 promoter"
                     /ApEinfo_label="T7 promoter"
                     /ApEinfo_fwdcolor="#346ee0"
                     /ApEinfo_revcolor="#346ee0"
                     /ApEinfo_graphicformat="arrow_data {{0 1 2 0 0 -1} {} 0}
                     width 5 offset 0"
     primer_bind     complement(5684..5701)
                     /note="In lacZ gene. Also called M13-F20 or M13 (-21)
                     Forward"
                     /locus_tag="M13 Forward"
                     /label="M13 Forward"
                     /ApEinfo_label="M13 Forward"
                     /ApEinfo_fwdcolor="#14c0bd"
                     /ApEinfo_revcolor="#4ec02b"
                     /ApEinfo_graphicformat="arrow_data {{0 1 2 0 0 -1} {} 0}
                     width 5 offset 0"
     primer_bind     complement(5684..5700)
                     /note="common sequencing primer, one of multiple similar
                     variants"
                     /locus_tag="M13 fwd"
                     /label="M13 fwd"
                     /ApEinfo_label="M13 fwd"
                     /ApEinfo_fwdcolor="#14c0bd"
                     /ApEinfo_revcolor="#4ec02b"
                     /ApEinfo_graphicformat="arrow_data {{0 1 2 0 0 -1} {} 0}
                     width 5 offset 0"
     primer_bind     complement(5693..5715)
                     /note="In lacZ gene"
                     /locus_tag="M13/pUC Forward"
                     /label="M13/pUC Forward"
                     /ApEinfo_label="M13/pUC Forward"
                     /ApEinfo_fwdcolor="#14c0bd"
                     /ApEinfo_revcolor="#4ec02b"
                     /ApEinfo_graphicformat="arrow_data {{0 1 2 0 0 -1} {} 0}
                     width 5 offset 0"
     rep_origin      5842..6297
                     /direction="RIGHT"
                     /note="f1 bacteriophage origin of replication; arrow
                     indicates direction of (+) strand synthesis"
                     /locus_tag="f1 ori"
                     /label="f1 ori"
                     /ApEinfo_label="f1 ori"
                     /ApEinfo_fwdcolor="#999999"
                     /ApEinfo_revcolor="#999999"
                     /ApEinfo_graphicformat="arrow_data {{0 1 2 0 0 -1} {} 0}
                     width 5 offset 0"
     primer_bind     complement(5929..5948)
                     /note="F1 origin, reverse primer"
                     /locus_tag="F1ori-R"
                     /label="F1ori-R"
                     /ApEinfo_label="F1ori-R"
                     /ApEinfo_fwdcolor="#14c0bd"
                     /ApEinfo_revcolor="#4ec02b"
                     /ApEinfo_graphicformat="arrow_data {{0 1 2 0 0 -1} {} 0}
                     width 5 offset 0"
     primer_bind     6139..6160
                     /note="F1 origin, forward primer"
                     /locus_tag="F1ori-F"
                     /label="F1ori-F"
                     /ApEinfo_label="F1ori-F"
                     /ApEinfo_fwdcolor="#14c0bd"
                     /ApEinfo_revcolor="#4ec02b"
                     /ApEinfo_graphicformat="arrow_data {{0 1 2 0 0 -1} {} 0}
                     width 5 offset 0"
     promoter        6323..6427
                     /gene="bla"
                     /locus_tag="AmpR promoter"
                     /label="AmpR promoter"
                     /ApEinfo_label="AmpR promoter"
                     /ApEinfo_fwdcolor="#346ee0"
                     /ApEinfo_revcolor="#346ee0"
                     /ApEinfo_graphicformat="arrow_data {{0 1 2 0 0 -1} {} 0}
                     width 5 offset 0"
     CDS             6428..7288
                     /codon_start="1"
                     /gene="bla"
                     /product="beta-lactamase"
                     /note="confers resistance to ampicillin, carbenicillin,
                     and related antibiotics"
                     /translation="MSIQHFRVALIPFFAAFCLPVFAHPETLVKVKDAEDQLGARVGY
                     IELDLNSGKILESFRPEERFPMMSTFKVLLCGAVLSRIDAGQEQLGRRIHYSQNDLVE
                     YSPVTEKHLTDGMTVRELCSAAITMSDNTAANLLLTTIGGPKELTAFLHNMGDHVTRL
                     DRWEPELNEAIPNDERDTTMPVAMATTLRKLLTGELLTLASRQQLIDWMEADKVAGPL
                     LRSALPAGWFIADKSGAGERGSRGIIAALGPDGKPSRIVVIYTTGSQATMDERNRQIA
                     EIGASLIKHW"
                     /locus_tag="AmpR"
                     /label="AmpR"
                     /ApEinfo_label="AmpR"
                     /ApEinfo_fwdcolor="#e9d024"
                     /ApEinfo_revcolor="#e9d024"
                     /ApEinfo_graphicformat="arrow_data {{0 1 2 0 0 -1} {} 0}
                     width 5 offset 0"
     primer_bind     complement(6646..6665)
                     /note="Ampicillin resistance gene, reverse primer"
                     /locus_tag="Amp-R"
                     /label="Amp-R"
                     /ApEinfo_label="Amp-R"
                     /ApEinfo_fwdcolor="#14c0bd"
                     /ApEinfo_revcolor="#4ec02b"
                     /ApEinfo_graphicformat="arrow_data {{0 1 2 0 0 -1} {} 0}
                     width 5 offset 0"
     rep_origin      join(7459..7573,1..474)
                     /direction="RIGHT"
                     /note="high-copy-number ColE1/pMB1/pBR322/pUC origin of
                     replication"
                     /locus_tag="ori"
                     /label="ori"
                     /ApEinfo_label="ori"
                     /ApEinfo_fwdcolor="#999999"
                     /ApEinfo_revcolor="#999999"
                     /ApEinfo_graphicformat="arrow_data {{0 1 2 0 0 -1} {} 0}
                     width 5 offset 0"
     misc_feature    3021..3025
                     /locus_tag="AgeI"
                     /label="AgeI"
                     /ApEinfo_label="AgeI"
                     /ApEinfo_fwdcolor="#839dff"
                     /ApEinfo_revcolor="#839dff"
                     /ApEinfo_graphicformat="arrow_data {{0 1 2 0 0 -1} {} 0}
                     width 5 offset 0"
     misc_feature    3079..3084
                     /locus_tag="EcoRI"
                     /label="EcoRI"
                     /ApEinfo_label="EcoRI"
                     /ApEinfo_fwdcolor="#839dff"
                     /ApEinfo_revcolor="#839dff"
                     /ApEinfo_graphicformat="arrow_data {{0 1 2 0 0 -1} {} 0}
                     width 5 offset 0"
     source          3079..7573
                     /organism="synthetic DNA construct"
                     /mol_type="other DNA"
                     /locus_tag="source:synthetic DNA construct(1)"
                     /label="source:synthetic DNA construct(1)"
                     /ApEinfo_label="source:synthetic DNA construct"
                     /ApEinfo_fwdcolor="#00DF87"
                     /ApEinfo_revcolor="#00DF87"
                     /ApEinfo_graphicformat="arrow_data {{0 0.5 0 1 2 0 0 -1 0
                     -0.5} {} 0} width 5 offset 0"
                     /ApEinfo_hidden=""
ORIGIN
        1 ggcttcagca gagcgcagat accaaatact gttcttctag tgtagccgta gttaggccac
       61 cacttcaaga actctgtagc accgcctaca tacctcgctc tgctaatcct gttaccagtg
      121 gctgctgcca gtggcgataa gtcgtgtctt accgggttgg actcaagacg atagttaccg
      181 gataaggcgc agcggtcggg ctgaacgggg ggttcgtgca cacagcccag cttggagcga
      241 acgacctaca ccgaactgag atacctacag cgtgagctat gagaaagcgc cacgcttccc
      301 gaagggagaa aggcggacag gtatccggta agcggcaggg tcggaacagg agagcgcacg
      361 agggagcttc cagggggaaa cgcctggtat ctttatagtc ctgtcgggtt tcgccacctc
      421 tgacttgagc gtcgattttt gtgatgctcg tcaggggggc ggagcctatg gaaaaacgcc
      481 agcaacgcgg cctttttacg gttcctggcc ttttgctggc cttttgctca catgttcttt
      541 cctgcgttat cccctgattc tgtggataac cgtattaccg cctttgagtg agctgatacc
      601 gctcgccgca gccgaacgac cgagcgcagc gagtcagtga gcgaggaagc ggaagagcgc
      661 ccaatacgca aaccgcctct ccccgcgcgt tggccgattc attaatgcag ctggcacgac
      721 aggtttcccg actggaaagc gggcagtgag cgcaacgcaa ttaatgtgag ttagctcact
      781 cattaggcac cccaggcttt acactttatg cttccggctc gtatgttgtg tggaattgtg
      841 agcggataac aatttcacac aggaaacagc tatgaccatg attacgccaa gcgcgcaatt
      901 aaccctcact aaagggaaca aaagctggag ctgcaagctt aatgtagtct tatgcaatac
      961 tcttgtagtc ttgcaacatg gtaacgatga gttagcaaca tgccttacaa ggagagaaaa
     1021 agcaccgtgc atgccgattg gtggaagtaa ggtggtacga tcgtgcctta ttaggaaggc
     1081 aacagacggg tctgacatgg attggacgaa ccactgaatt gccgcattgc agagatattg
     1141 tatttaagtg cctagctcga tacataaacg ggtctctctg gttagaccag atctgagcct
     1201 gggagctctc tggctaacta gggaacccac tgcttaagcc tcaataaagc ttgccttgag
     1261 tgcttcaagt agtgtgtgcc cgtctgttgt gtgactctgg taactagaga tccctcagac
     1321 ccttttagtc agtgtggaaa atctctagca gtggcgcccg aacagggact tgaaagcgaa
     1381 agggaaacca gaggagctct ctcgacgcag gactcggctt gctgaagcgc gcacggcaag
     1441 aggcgagggg cggcgactgg tgagtacgcc aaaaattttg actagcggag gctagaagga
     1501 gagagatggg tgcgagagcg tcagtattaa gcgggggaga attagatcgc gatgggaaaa
     1561 aattcggtta aggccagggg gaaagaaaaa atataaatta aaacatatag tatgggcaag
     1621 cagggagcta gaacgattcg cagttaatcc tggcctgtta gaaacatcag aaggctgtag
     1681 acaaatactg ggacagctac aaccatccct tcagacagga tcagaagaac ttagatcatt
     1741 atataataca gtagcaaccc tctattgtgt gcatcaaagg atagagataa aagacaccaa
     1801 ggaagcttta gacaagatag aggaagagca aaacaaaagt aagaccaccg cacagcaagc
     1861 ggccgctgat cttcagacct ggaggaggag atatgaggga caattggaga agtgaattat
     1921 ataaatataa agtagtaaaa attgaaccat taggagtagc acccaccaag gcaaagagaa
     1981 gagtggtgca gagagaaaaa agagcagtgg gaataggagc tttgttcctt gggttcttgg
     2041 gagcagcagg aagcactatg ggcgcagcgt caatgacgct gacggtacag gccagacaat
     2101 tattgtctgg tatagtgcag cagcagaaca atttgctgag ggctattgag gcgcaacagc
     2161 atctgttgca actcacagtc tggggcatca agcagctcca ggcaagaatc ctggctgtgg
     2221 aaagatacct aaaggatcaa cagctcctgg ggatttgggg ttgctctgga aaactcattt
     2281 gcaccactgc tgtgccttgg aatgctagtt ggagtaataa atctctggaa cagatttgga
     2341 atcacacgac ctggatggag tgggacagag aaattaacaa ttacacaagc ttaatacact
     2401 ccttaattga agaatcgcaa aaccagcaag aaaagaatga acaagaatta ttggaattag
     2461 ataaatgggc aagtttgtgg aattggttta acataacaaa ttggctgtgg tatataaaat
     2521 tattcataat gatagtagga ggcttggtag gtttaagaat agtttttgct gtactttcta
     2581 tagtgaatag agttaggcag ggatattcac cattatcgtt tcagacccac ctcccaaccc
     2641 cgaggggacc cgacaggccc gaaggaatag aagaagaagg tggagagaga gacagagaca
     2701 gatccattcg attagtgaac ggatctcgac ggtatcgatc acgagactag cctcgagcgg
     2761 ccgccccctt caccgagggc ctatttccca tgattccttc atatttgcat atacgataca
     2821 aggctgttag agagataatt ggaattaatt tgactgtaaa cacaaagata ttagtacaaa
     2881 atacgtgacg tagaaagtaa taatttcttg ggtagtttgc agttttaaaa ttatgtttta
     2941 aaatggacta tcatatgctt accgtaactt gaaagtattt cgatttcttg gctttatata
     3001 tcttgtggaa aggacgaaac accggGATGA CTAGTCGTTA TGCTCTCTCG AGAGAGCATA
     3061 ACGACTAGTC ATCTTTTTga attctcgacc tcgagacaaa tggcagtatt catccacaat
     3121 tttaaaagaa aaggggggat tggggggtac agtgcagggg aaagaatagt agacataata
     3181 gcaacagaca tacaaactaa agaattacaa aaacaaatta caaaaattca aaattttcgg
     3241 gtttattaca gggacagcag agatccactt tggccgcggc tcgagggggt tggggttgcg
     3301 ccttttccaa ggcagccctg ggtttgcgca gggacgcggc tgctctgggc gtggttccgg
     3361 gaaacgcagc ggcgccgacc ctgggtctcg cacattcttc acgtccgttc gcagcgtcac
     3421 ccggatcttc gccgctaccc ttgtgggccc cccggcgacg cttcctgctc cgcccctaag
     3481 tcgggaaggt tccttgcggt tcgcggcgtg ccggacgtga caaacggaag ccgcacgtct
     3541 cactagtacc ctcgcagacg gacagcgcca gggagcaatg gcagcgcgcc gaccgcgatg
     3601 ggctgtggcc aatagcggct gctcagcagg gcgcgccgag agcagcggcc gggaaggggc
     3661 ggtgcgggag gcggggtgtg gggcggtagt gtgggccctg ttcctgcccg cgcggtgttc
     3721 cgcattctgc aagcctccgg agcgcacgtc ggcagtcggc tccctcgttg accgaatcac
     3781 cgacctctct ccccaggggg atccaccgga tcaagcttgc cagctggggc gccctctggt
     3841 aaggttggga agccctgcag atctgatccc ggggggcaat gagatatgaa aaagcctgaa
     3901 ctcaccgcga cgtctgtcga gaagtttctg atcgaaaagt tcgacagcgt ctccgacctg
     3961 atgcagctct cggagggcga agaatctcgt gctttcagct tcgatgtagg agggcgtgga
     4021 tatgtcctgc gggtaaatag ctgcgccgat ggtttctaca aagatcgtta tgtttatcgg
     4081 cactttgcat cggccgcgct cccgattccg gaagtgcttg acattgggga atttagcgag
     4141 agcctgacct attgcatctc ccgccgtgca cagggtgtca cgttgcaaga cctgcctgaa
     4201 accgaactgc ccgctgttct gcagccggtc gcggaggcca tggatgcgat cgctgcggcc
     4261 gatcttagcc agacgagcgg gttcggccca ttcggaccgc aaggaatcgg tcaatacact
     4321 acatggcgtg atttcatatg cgcgattgct gatccccatg tgtatcactg gcaaactgtg
     4381 atggacgaca ccgtcagtgc gtccgtcgcg caggctctcg atgagctgat gctttgggcc
     4441 gaggactgcc ccgaagtccg gcacctcgtg cacgcggatt tcggctccaa caatgtcctg
     4501 acggacaatg gccgcataac agcggtcatt gactggagcg aggcgatgtt cggggattcc
     4561 caatacgagg tcgccaacat cttcttctgg aggccgtggt tggcttgtat ggagcagcag
     4621 acgcgctact tcgagcggag gcatccggag cttgcaggat cgccgcggct ccgggcgtat
     4681 atgctccgca ttggtcttga ccaactctat cagagcttgg ttgacggcaa tttcgatgat
     4741 gcagcttggg cgcagggtcg atgcgacgca atcgtccgat ccggagccgg gactgtcggg
     4801 cgtacacaaa tcgcccgcag aagcgcggcc gtctggaccg atggctgtgt agaagtactc
     4861 gccgatagtg gaaaccgacg ccccagcact cgtccgaggg caaaggaata gagtagatgc
     4921 cgaccgggat ctatcgatac cgtcgacctc gagggggggc ccggtacctt taagaccaat
     4981 gacttacaag gcagctgtag atcttagcca ctttttaaaa gaaaaggggg gactggaagg
     5041 gctaattcac tcccaacgaa gacaagatct gctttttgct tgtactgggt ctctctggtt
     5101 agaccagatc tgagcctggg agctctctgg ctaactaggg aacccactgc ttaagcctca
     5161 ataaagcttg ccttgagtgc ttcaagtagt gtgtgcccgt ctgttgtgtg actctggtaa
     5221 ctagagatcc ctcagaccct tttagtcagt gtggaaaatc tctagcagta gtagttcatg
     5281 tcatcttatt attcagtatt tataacttgc aaagaaatga atatcagaga gtgagaggaa
     5341 cttgtttatt gcagcttata atggttacaa ataaagcaat agcatcacaa atttcacaaa
     5401 taaagcattt ttttcactgc attctagttg tggtttgtcc aaactcatca atgtatctta
     5461 tcatgtctgg ctctagctat cccgccccta actccgccca tcccgcccct aactccgccc
     5521 agttccgccc attctccgcc ccatggctga ctaatttttt ttatttatgc agaggccgag
     5581 gccgcctcgg cctctgagct attccagaag tagtgaggag gcttttttgg aggcctaggg
     5641 acgtacccaa ttcgccctat agtgagtcgt attacgcgcg ctcactggcc gtcgttttac
     5701 aacgtcgtga ctgggaaaac cctggcgtta cccaacttaa tcgccttgca gcacatcccc
     5761 ctttcgccag ctggcgtaat agcgaagagg cccgcaccga tcgcccttcc caacagttgc
     5821 gcagcctgaa tggcgaatgg gnnnnnnnnn nnnnnnnnnn nnnnnnnnnn nnnnnnnnnn
     5881 nnnnnnnnnn nnnnnnnnnn nnnnnnnnnn nnnnnnnnnn nnnnnnnnnn nnnnnnnnnn
     5941 nnnnnnnnnn nnnnnnnnnn nnnnncnnnn nnnnnnnnnn nnnnnnnnnn nnnnnnnnnn
     6001 nnnnnnnnnn nnnnnnnnnn nnnnnnnnnn nnnnnnnnnn nnnnnnnnnn nnnnnnnann
     6061 nnnnnnnnnn nnnnnnnnnn nnnnnnnnnn nnnnnnnnnn nnnnnnncct ttgacgttgg
     6121 agtccacgtt ctttaatagt ggactcttgt tccaaactgg aacaacactc aaccctatct
     6181 cggtctattc ttttgattta taagggattt tgccgatttc ggcctattgg ttaaaaaatg
     6241 agctgattta acaaaaattt aacgcgaatt ttaacaaaat attaacgctt acaatttagg
     6301 tggcactttt cggggaaatg tgcgcggaac ccctatttgt ttatttttct aaatacattc
     6361 aaatatgtat ccgctcatga gacaataacc ctgataaatg cttcaataat attgaaaaag
     6421 gaagagtatg agtattcaac atttccgtgt cgcccttatt cccttttttg cggcattttg
     6481 ccttcctgtt tttgctcacc cagaaacgct ggtgaaagta aaagatgctg aagatcagtt
     6541 gggtgcacga gtgggttaca tcgaactgga tctcaacagc ggtaagatcc ttgagagttt
     6601 tcgccccgaa gaacgttttc caatgatgag cacttttaaa gttctgctat gtggcgcggt
     6661 attatcccgt attgacgccg ggcaagagca actcggtcgc cgcatacact attctcagaa
     6721 tgacttggtt gagtactcac cagtcacaga aaagcatctt acggatggca tgacagtaag
     6781 agaattatgc agtgctgcca taaccatgag tgataacact gcggccaact tacttctgac
     6841 aacgatcgga ggaccgaagg agctaaccgc ttttttgcac aacatggggg atcatgtaac
     6901 tcgccttgat cgttgggaac cggagctgaa tgaagccata ccaaacgacg agcgtgacac
     6961 cacgatgcct gtagcaatgg caacaacgtt gcgcaaacta ttaactggcg aactacttac
     7021 tctagcttcc cggcaacaat taatagactg gatggaggcg gataaagttg caggaccact
     7081 tctgcgctcg gcccttccgg ctggctggtt tattgctgat aaatctggag ccggtgagcg
     7141 tgggtctcgc ggtatcattg cagcactggg gccagatggt aagccctccc gtatcgtagt
     7201 tatctacacg acggggagtc aggcaactat ggatgaacga aatagacaga tcgctgagat
     7261 aggtgcctca ctgattaagc attggtaact gtcagaccaa gtttactcat atatacttta
     7321 gattgattta aaacttcatt tttaatttaa aaggatctag gtgaagatcc tttttgataa
     7381 tctcatgacc aaaatccctt aacgtgagtt ttcgttccac tgagcgtcag accccgtaga
     7441 aaagatcaaa ggatcttctt gagatccttt ttttctgcgc gtaatctgct gcttgcaaac
     7501 aaaaaaacca ccgctaccag cggtggtttg tttgccggat caagagctac caactctttt
     7561 tccgaaggta act    
//
