# Supplementary material for: A nano-liquid hub integrating growth and immune-evasion signaling to promote cell survival
Source: bioRxiv preprint, doi:10.1101/2021.12.30.474523, version 5 (2026-03-18)
Supplement: Supplementary data S1 [file 474523_file08.zip › DataS1_DNAfiles/099_pLKO1hygro-sh-mCD59a.gb]

LOCUS       pLKO1hygro_mCD59        7573 bp    DNA        circular     23-MAY-2023
DEFINITION  3rd gen lentiviral backbone for cloning and expression of new shRNA
            sequences. Uses hygromycin for selection..
ACCESSION   .
VERSION     .
KEYWORDS    pLKO.1 hygro
SOURCE      synthetic DNA construct
  ORGANISM  synthetic DNA construct
REFERENCE   1  (bases 1 to 7539)
  TITLE     empty vector
REFERENCE   2  (bases 1 to 7539)
  AUTHORS   .
  TITLE     Direct Submission
  JOURNAL   Exported Nov 2, 2022 from SnapGene Server 1.1.58
            http://www.snapgene.com
COMMENT     
COMMENT     ApEinfo:methylated:1
FEATURES             Location/Qualifiers
     source          1..3025
                     /organism="synthetic DNA construct"
                     /mol_type="other DNA"
                     /locus_tag="source:synthetic DNA construct"
                     /label="source:synthetic DNA construct"
                     /ApEinfo_label="source:synthetic DNA construct"
                     /ApEinfo_fwdcolor="#00DF87"
                     /ApEinfo_revcolor="#00DF87"
                     /ApEinfo_graphicformat="arrow_data {{0 0.5 0 1 2 0 0 -1 0
                     -0.5} {} 0} width 5 offset 0"
                     /ApEinfo_hidden=""
     primer_bind     375..394
                     /note="pBR322 origin, forward primer"
                     /locus_tag="pBR322ori-F"
                     /label="pBR322ori-F"
                     /ApEinfo_label="pBR322ori-F"
                     /ApEinfo_fwdcolor="#14c0bd"
                     /ApEinfo_revcolor="#4ec02b"
                     /ApEinfo_graphicformat="arrow_data {{0 1 2 0 0 -1} {} 0}
                     width 5 offset 0"
     primer_bind     628..645
                     /note="L4440 vector, forward primer"
                     /locus_tag="L4440"
                     /label="L4440"
                     /ApEinfo_label="L4440"
                     /ApEinfo_fwdcolor="#14c0bd"
                     /ApEinfo_revcolor="#4ec02b"
                     /ApEinfo_graphicformat="arrow_data {{0 1 2 0 0 -1} {} 0}
                     width 5 offset 0"
     protein_bind    762..783
                     /bound_moiety="E. coli catabolite activator protein"
                     /note="CAP binding activates transcription in the presence
                     of cAMP."
                     /locus_tag="CAP binding site"
                     /label="CAP binding site"
                     /ApEinfo_label="CAP binding site"
                     /ApEinfo_fwdcolor="#00D95A"
                     /ApEinfo_revcolor="#00D95A"
                     /ApEinfo_graphicformat="arrow_data {{0 1 2 0 0 -1} {} 0}
                     width 5 offset 0"
     promoter        798..828
                     /note="promoter for the E. coli lac operon"
                     /locus_tag="lac promoter"
                     /label="lac promoter"
                     /ApEinfo_label="lac promoter"
                     /ApEinfo_fwdcolor="#346ee0"
                     /ApEinfo_revcolor="#346ee0"
                     /ApEinfo_graphicformat="arrow_data {{0 1 2 0 0 -1} {} 0}
                     width 5 offset 0"
     protein_bind    836..852
                     /bound_moiety="lac repressor encoded by lacI"
                     /note="The lac repressor binds to the lac operator to
                     inhibit transcription in E. coli. This inhibition can be
                     relieved by adding lactose or
                     isopropyl-beta-D-thiogalactopyranoside (IPTG)."
                     /locus_tag="lac operator"
                     /label="lac operator"
                     /ApEinfo_label="lac operator"
                     /ApEinfo_fwdcolor="#008065"
                     /ApEinfo_revcolor="#008065"
                     /ApEinfo_graphicformat="arrow_data {{0 1 2 0 0 -1} {} 0}
                     width 5 offset 0"
     primer_bind     841..863
                     /note="In lacZ gene"
                     /locus_tag="M13/pUC Reverse"
                     /label="M13/pUC Reverse"
                     /ApEinfo_label="M13/pUC Reverse"
                     /ApEinfo_fwdcolor="#14c0bd"
                     /ApEinfo_revcolor="#4ec02b"
                     /ApEinfo_graphicformat="arrow_data {{0 1 2 0 0 -1} {} 0}
                     width 5 offset 0"
     primer_bind     860..876
                     /note="common sequencing primer, one of multiple similar
                     variants"
                     /locus_tag="M13 rev"
                     /label="M13 rev"
                     /ApEinfo_label="M13 rev"
                     /ApEinfo_fwdcolor="#14c0bd"
                     /ApEinfo_revcolor="#4ec02b"
                     /ApEinfo_graphicformat="arrow_data {{0 1 2 0 0 -1} {} 0}
                     width 5 offset 0"
     primer_bind     860..876
                     /note="In lacZ gene. Also called M13-rev"
                     /locus_tag="M13 Reverse"
                     /label="M13 Reverse"
                     /ApEinfo_label="M13 Reverse"
                     /ApEinfo_fwdcolor="#14c0bd"
                     /ApEinfo_revcolor="#4ec02b"
                     /ApEinfo_graphicformat="arrow_data {{0 1 2 0 0 -1} {} 0}
                     width 5 offset 0"
     primer_bind     895..915
                     /note="T3 promoter, forward primer"
                     /locus_tag="T3"
                     /label="T3"
                     /ApEinfo_label="T3"
                     /ApEinfo_fwdcolor="#14c0bd"
                     /ApEinfo_revcolor="#4ec02b"
                     /ApEinfo_graphicformat="arrow_data {{0 1 2 0 0 -1} {} 0}
                     width 5 offset 0"
     promoter        897..915
                     /note="promoter for bacteriophage T3 RNA polymerase"
                     /locus_tag="T3 promoter"
                     /label="T3 promoter"
                     /ApEinfo_label="T3 promoter"
                     /ApEinfo_fwdcolor="#346ee0"
                     /ApEinfo_revcolor="#346ee0"
                     /ApEinfo_graphicformat="arrow_data {{0 1 2 0 0 -1} {} 0}
                     width 5 offset 0"
     promoter        943..1169
                     /note="Rous sarcoma virus enhancer/promoter"
                     /locus_tag="RSV promoter"
                     /label="RSV promoter"
                     /ApEinfo_label="RSV promoter"
                     /ApEinfo_fwdcolor="#346ee0"
                     /ApEinfo_revcolor="#346ee0"
                     /ApEinfo_graphicformat="arrow_data {{0 1 2 0 0 -1} {} 0}
                     width 5 offset 0"
     LTR             1170..1350
                     /note="truncated 5' long terminal repeat (LTR) from HIV-1"
                     /locus_tag="5' LTR (truncated)"
                     /label="5' LTR (truncated)"
                     /ApEinfo_label="5' LTR (truncated)"
                     /ApEinfo_fwdcolor="#86f71d"
                     /ApEinfo_revcolor="#d7336f"
                     /ApEinfo_graphicformat="arrow_data {{0 1 2 0 0 -1} {} 0}
                     width 5 offset 0"
     misc_feature    1397..1522
                     /note="packaging signal of human immunodeficiency virus
                     type 1"
                     /locus_tag="HIV-1 Psi"
                     /label="HIV-1 Psi"
                     /ApEinfo_label="HIV-1 Psi"
                     /ApEinfo_fwdcolor="#7eff74"
                     /ApEinfo_revcolor="#7eff74"
                     /ApEinfo_graphicformat="arrow_data {{0 1 2 0 0 -1} {} 0}
                     width 5 offset 0"
     misc_feature    2015..2248
                     /note="The Rev response element (RRE) of HIV-1 allows for
                     Rev-dependent mRNA export from the nucleus to the
                     cytoplasm."
                     /locus_tag="RRE"
                     /label="RRE"
                     /ApEinfo_label="RRE"
                     /ApEinfo_fwdcolor="#7eff74"
                     /ApEinfo_revcolor="#7eff74"
                     /ApEinfo_graphicformat="arrow_data {{0 1 2 0 0 -1} {} 0}
                     width 5 offset 0"
     CDS             2433..2477
                     /codon_start="1"
                     /product="antigenic peptide corresponding to amino acids
                     655 to 669 of the HIV envelope protein gp41 (Lutje Hulsik
                     et al., 2013)"
                     /note="recognized by the 2H10 single-chain llama nanobody"
                     /translation="KNEQELLELDKWASL"
                     /locus_tag="gp41 peptide"
                     /label="gp41 peptide"
                     /ApEinfo_label="gp41 peptide"
                     /ApEinfo_fwdcolor="#e9d024"
                     /ApEinfo_revcolor="#e9d024"
                     /ApEinfo_graphicformat="arrow_data {{0 1 2 0 0 -1} {} 0}
                     width 5 offset 0"
     promoter        2775..3015
                     /note="RNA polymerase III promoter for human U6 snRNA"
                     /locus_tag="U6 promoter"
                     /label="U6 promoter"
                     /ApEinfo_label="U6 promoter"
                     /ApEinfo_fwdcolor="#346ee0"
                     /ApEinfo_revcolor="#346ee0"
                     /ApEinfo_graphicformat="arrow_data {{0 1 2 0 0 -1} {} 0}
                     width 5 offset 0"
     primer_bind     2775..2795
                     /note="Human U6 promoter, forward primer"
                     /locus_tag="hU6-F"
                     /label="hU6-F"
                     /ApEinfo_label="hU6-F"
                     /ApEinfo_fwdcolor="#14c0bd"
                     /ApEinfo_revcolor="#4ec02b"
                     /ApEinfo_graphicformat="arrow_data {{0 1 2 0 0 -1} {} 0}
                     width 5 offset 0"
     primer_bind     2946..2965
                     /note="Human U6 promoter, forward primer"
                     /locus_tag="LKO.1 5'"
                     /label="LKO.1 5'"
                     /ApEinfo_label="LKO.1 5'"
                     /ApEinfo_fwdcolor="#14c0bd"
                     /ApEinfo_revcolor="#4ec02b"
                     /ApEinfo_graphicformat="arrow_data {{0 1 2 0 0 -1} {} 0}
                     width 5 offset 0"
     misc_feature    3120..3237
                     /note="central polypurine tract and central termination
                     sequence of HIV-1"
                     /locus_tag="cPPT/CTS"
                     /label="cPPT/CTS"
                     /ApEinfo_label="cPPT/CTS"
                     /ApEinfo_fwdcolor="#7eff74"
                     /ApEinfo_revcolor="#7eff74"
                     /ApEinfo_graphicformat="arrow_data {{0 1 2 0 0 -1} {} 0}
                     width 5 offset 0"
     promoter        3286..3796
                     /note="human phosphoglycerate kinase 1 promoter"
                     /locus_tag="hPGK promoter"
                     /label="hPGK promoter"
                     /ApEinfo_label="hPGK promoter"
                     /ApEinfo_fwdcolor="#346ee0"
                     /ApEinfo_revcolor="#346ee0"
                     /ApEinfo_graphicformat="arrow_data {{0 1 2 0 0 -1} {} 0}
                     width 5 offset 0"
     primer_bind     3715..3733
                     /note="Human PGK promoter, forward primer"
                     /locus_tag="hPGK-F"
                     /label="hPGK-F"
                     /ApEinfo_label="hPGK-F"
                     /ApEinfo_fwdcolor="#14c0bd"
                     /ApEinfo_revcolor="#4ec02b"
                     /ApEinfo_graphicformat="arrow_data {{0 1 2 0 0 -1} {} 0}
                     width 5 offset 0"
     CDS             3886..4911
                     /codon_start="1"
                     /gene="aph(4)-Ia"
                     /product="aminoglycoside phosphotransferase from E. coli"
                     /note="confers resistance to hygromycin"
                     /translation="MKKPELTATSVEKFLIEKFDSVSDLMQLSEGEESRAFSFDVGGR
                     GYVLRVNSCADGFYKDRYVYRHFASAALPIPEVLDIGEFSESLTYCISRRAQGVTLQD
                     LPETELPAVLQPVAEAMDAIAAADLSQTSGFGPFGPQGIGQYTTWRDFICAIADPHVY
                     HWQTVMDDTVSASVAQALDELMLWAEDCPEVRHLVHADFGSNNVLTDNGRITAVIDWS
                     EAMFGDSQYEVANIFFWRPWLACMEQQTRYFERRHPELAGSPRLRAYMLRIGLDQLYQ
                     SLVDGNFDDAAWAQGRCDAIVRSGAGTVGRTQIARRSAAVWTDGCVEVLADSGNRRPS
                     TRPRAKE"
                     /locus_tag="HygR"
                     /label="HygR"
                     /ApEinfo_label="HygR"
                     /ApEinfo_fwdcolor="#e9d024"
                     /ApEinfo_revcolor="#e9d024"
                     /ApEinfo_graphicformat="arrow_data {{0 1 2 0 0 -1} {} 0}
                     width 5 offset 0"
     primer_bind     complement(4935..4951)
                     /note="common sequencing primer, one of multiple similar
                     variants"
                     /locus_tag="KS primer"
                     /label="KS primer"
                     /ApEinfo_label="KS primer"
                     /ApEinfo_fwdcolor="#14c0bd"
                     /ApEinfo_revcolor="#4ec02b"
                     /ApEinfo_graphicformat="arrow_data {{0 1 2 0 0 -1} {} 0}
                     width 5 offset 0"
     primer_bind     complement(4936..4952)
                     /note="For pBluescript vector"
                     /locus_tag="pBluescriptKS"
                     /label="pBluescriptKS"
                     /ApEinfo_label="pBluescriptKS"
                     /ApEinfo_fwdcolor="#14c0bd"
                     /ApEinfo_revcolor="#4ec02b"
                     /ApEinfo_graphicformat="arrow_data {{0 1 2 0 0 -1} {} 0}
                     width 5 offset 0"
     LTR             5034..5267
                     /note="self-inactivating 3' long terminal repeat (LTR)
                     from HIV-1"
                     /locus_tag="3' LTR (Delta-U3)"
                     /label="3' LTR (Delta-U3)"
                     /ApEinfo_label="3' LTR (Delta-U3)"
                     /ApEinfo_fwdcolor="#86f71d"
                     /ApEinfo_revcolor="#d7336f"
                     /ApEinfo_graphicformat="arrow_data {{0 1 2 0 0 -1} {} 0}
                     width 5 offset 0"
     polyA_signal    5339..5460
                     /note="SV40 polyadenylation signal"
                     /locus_tag="SV40 poly(A) signal"
                     /label="SV40 poly(A) signal"
                     /ApEinfo_label="SV40 poly(A) signal"
                     /ApEinfo_fwdcolor="#ff3eee"
                     /ApEinfo_revcolor="#ff3eee"
                     /ApEinfo_graphicformat="arrow_data {{0 1 2 0 0 -1} {} 0}
                     width 5 offset 0"
     primer_bind     complement(5376..5395)
                     /note="SV40 polyA, reverse primer"
                     /locus_tag="SV40pA-R"
                     /label="SV40pA-R"
                     /ApEinfo_label="SV40pA-R"
                     /ApEinfo_fwdcolor="#14c0bd"
                     /ApEinfo_revcolor="#4ec02b"
                     /ApEinfo_graphicformat="arrow_data {{0 1 2 0 0 -1} {} 0}
                     width 5 offset 0"
     primer_bind     5430..5449
                     /note="SV40 polyA terminator, reverse primer"
                     /locus_tag="EBV-rev"
                     /label="EBV-rev"
                     /ApEinfo_label="EBV-rev"
                     /ApEinfo_fwdcolor="#14c0bd"
                     /ApEinfo_revcolor="#4ec02b"
                     /ApEinfo_graphicformat="arrow_data {{0 1 2 0 0 -1} {} 0}
                     width 5 offset 0"
     rep_origin      5500..5635
                     /note="SV40 origin of replication"
                     /locus_tag="SV40 ori"
                     /label="SV40 ori"
                     /ApEinfo_label="SV40 ori"
                     /ApEinfo_fwdcolor="#999999"
                     /ApEinfo_revcolor="#999999"
                     /ApEinfo_graphicformat="arrow_data {{0 1 2 0 0 -1} {} 0}
                     width 5 offset 0"
     primer_bind     5562..5581
                     /note="SV40 promoter/origin, forward primer"
                     /locus_tag="SV40pro-F"
                     /label="SV40pro-F"
                     /ApEinfo_label="SV40pro-F"
                     /ApEinfo_fwdcolor="#14c0bd"
                     /ApEinfo_revcolor="#4ec02b"
                     /ApEinfo_graphicformat="arrow_data {{0 1 2 0 0 -1} {} 0}
                     width 5 offset 0"
     primer_bind     complement(5655..5674)
                     /note="T7 promoter, forward primer"
                     /locus_tag="T7"
                     /label="T7"
                     /ApEinfo_label="T7"
                     /ApEinfo_fwdcolor="#14c0bd"
                     /ApEinfo_revcolor="#4ec02b"
                     /ApEinfo_graphicformat="arrow_data {{0 1 2 0 0 -1} {} 0}
                     width 5 offset 0"
     promoter        complement(5656..5674)
                     /note="promoter for bacteriophage T7 RNA polymerase"
                     /locus_tag="T7 promoter"
                     /label="T7 promoter"
                     /ApEinfo_label="T7 promoter"
                     /ApEinfo_fwdcolor="#346ee0"
                     /ApEinfo_revcolor="#346ee0"
                     /ApEinfo_graphicformat="arrow_data {{0 1 2 0 0 -1} {} 0}
                     width 5 offset 0"
     primer_bind     complement(5684..5701)
                     /note="In lacZ gene. Also called M13-F20 or M13 (-21)
                     Forward"
                     /locus_tag="M13 Forward"
                     /label="M13 Forward"
                     /ApEinfo_label="M13 Forward"
                     /ApEinfo_fwdcolor="#14c0bd"
                     /ApEinfo_revcolor="#4ec02b"
                     /ApEinfo_graphicformat="arrow_data {{0 1 2 0 0 -1} {} 0}
                     width 5 offset 0"
     primer_bind     complement(5684..5700)
                     /note="common sequencing primer, one of multiple similar
                     variants"
                     /locus_tag="M13 fwd"
                     /label="M13 fwd"
                     /ApEinfo_label="M13 fwd"
                     /ApEinfo_fwdcolor="#14c0bd"
                     /ApEinfo_revcolor="#4ec02b"
                     /ApEinfo_graphicformat="arrow_data {{0 1 2 0 0 -1} {} 0}
                     width 5 offset 0"
     primer_bind     complement(5693..5715)
                     /note="In lacZ gene"
                     /locus_tag="M13/pUC Forward"
                     /label="M13/pUC Forward"
                     /ApEinfo_label="M13/pUC Forward"
                     /ApEinfo_fwdcolor="#14c0bd"
                     /ApEinfo_revcolor="#4ec02b"
                     /ApEinfo_graphicformat="arrow_data {{0 1 2 0 0 -1} {} 0}
                     width 5 offset 0"
     rep_origin      5842..6297
                     /direction="RIGHT"
                     /note="f1 bacteriophage origin of replication; arrow
                     indicates direction of (+) strand synthesis"
                     /locus_tag="f1 ori"
                     /label="f1 ori"
                     /ApEinfo_label="f1 ori"
                     /ApEinfo_fwdcolor="#999999"
                     /ApEinfo_revcolor="#999999"
                     /ApEinfo_graphicformat="arrow_data {{0 1 2 0 0 -1} {} 0}
                     width 5 offset 0"
     primer_bind     complement(5929..5948)
                     /note="F1 origin, reverse primer"
                     /locus_tag="F1ori-R"
                     /label="F1ori-R"
                     /ApEinfo_label="F1ori-R"
                     /ApEinfo_fwdcolor="#14c0bd"
                     /ApEinfo_revcolor="#4ec02b"
                     /ApEinfo_graphicformat="arrow_data {{0 1 2 0 0 -1} {} 0}
                     width 5 offset 0"
     primer_bind     6139..6160
                     /note="F1 origin, forward primer"
                     /locus_tag="F1ori-F"
                     /label="F1ori-F"
                     /ApEinfo_label="F1ori-F"
                     /ApEinfo_fwdcolor="#14c0bd"
                     /ApEinfo_revcolor="#4ec02b"
                     /ApEinfo_graphicformat="arrow_data {{0 1 2 0 0 -1} {} 0}
                     width 5 offset 0"
     promoter        6323..6427
                     /gene="bla"
                     /locus_tag="AmpR promoter"
                     /label="AmpR promoter"
                     /ApEinfo_label="AmpR promoter"
                     /ApEinfo_fwdcolor="#346ee0"
                     /ApEinfo_revcolor="#346ee0"
                     /ApEinfo_graphicformat="arrow_data {{0 1 2 0 0 -1} {} 0}
                     width 5 offset 0"
     CDS             6428..7288
                     /codon_start="1"
                     /gene="bla"
                     /product="beta-lactamase"
                     /note="confers resistance to ampicillin, carbenicillin,
                     and related antibiotics"
                     /translation="MSIQHFRVALIPFFAAFCLPVFAHPETLVKVKDAEDQLGARVGY
                     IELDLNSGKILESFRPEERFPMMSTFKVLLCGAVLSRIDAGQEQLGRRIHYSQNDLVE
                     YSPVTEKHLTDGMTVRELCSAAITMSDNTAANLLLTTIGGPKELTAFLHNMGDHVTRL
                     DRWEPELNEAIPNDERDTTMPVAMATTLRKLLTGELLTLASRQQLIDWMEADKVAGPL
                     LRSALPAGWFIADKSGAGERGSRGIIAALGPDGKPSRIVVIYTTGSQATMDERNRQIA
                     EIGASLIKHW"
                     /locus_tag="AmpR"
                     /label="AmpR"
                     /ApEinfo_label="AmpR"
                     /ApEinfo_fwdcolor="#e9d024"
                     /ApEinfo_revcolor="#e9d024"
                     /ApEinfo_graphicformat="arrow_data {{0 1 2 0 0 -1} {} 0}
                     width 5 offset 0"
     primer_bind     complement(6646..6665)
                     /note="Ampicillin resistance gene, reverse primer"
                     /locus_tag="Amp-R"
                     /label="Amp-R"
                     /ApEinfo_label="Amp-R"
                     /ApEinfo_fwdcolor="#14c0bd"
                     /ApEinfo_revcolor="#4ec02b"
                     /ApEinfo_graphicformat="arrow_data {{0 1 2 0 0 -1} {} 0}
                     width 5 offset 0"
     rep_origin      join(7459..7573,1..474)
                     /direction="RIGHT"
                     /note="high-copy-number ColE1/pMB1/pBR322/pUC origin of
                     replication"
                     /locus_tag="ori"
                     /label="ori"
                     /ApEinfo_label="ori"
                     /ApEinfo_fwdcolor="#999999"
                     /ApEinfo_revcolor="#999999"
                     /ApEinfo_graphicformat="arrow_data {{0 1 2 0 0 -1} {} 0}
                     width 5 offset 0"
     misc_feature    3021..3025
                     /locus_tag="AgeI"
                     /label="AgeI"
                     /ApEinfo_label="AgeI"
                     /ApEinfo_fwdcolor="#839dff"
                     /ApEinfo_revcolor="#839dff"
                     /ApEinfo_graphicformat="arrow_data {{0 1 2 0 0 -1} {} 0}
                     width 5 offset 0"
     misc_feature    3079..3084
                     /locus_tag="EcoRI"
                     /label="EcoRI"
                     /ApEinfo_label="EcoRI"
                     /ApEinfo_fwdcolor="#839dff"
                     /ApEinfo_revcolor="#839dff"
                     /ApEinfo_graphicformat="arrow_data {{0 1 2 0 0 -1} {} 0}
                     width 5 offset 0"
     source          3079..7573
                     /organism="synthetic DNA construct"
                     /mol_type="other DNA"
                     /locus_tag="source:synthetic DNA construct(1)"
                     /label="source:synthetic DNA construct(1)"
                     /ApEinfo_label="source:synthetic DNA construct"
                     /ApEinfo_fwdcolor="#00DF87"
                     /ApEinfo_revcolor="#00DF87"
                     /ApEinfo_graphicformat="arrow_data {{0 0.5 0 1 2 0 0 -1 0
                     -0.5} {} 0} width 5 offset 0"
                     /ApEinfo_hidden=""
     misc_feature    3026..3046
                     /locus_tag="Sense target
                     (mouse_CD59a_var1:NM_001111060_2)"
                     /label="Sense target (mouse_CD59a_var1:NM_001111060_2)"
                     /ApEinfo_label="Sense target
                     (mouse_CD59a_var1:NM_001111060_2)"
                     /ApEinfo_fwdcolor="#ffa3b6"
                     /ApEinfo_revcolor="#ffa3b6"
                     /ApEinfo_graphicformat="arrow_data {{0 1 2 0 0 -1} {} 0}
                     width 5 offset 0"
     misc_feature    3053..3073
                     /locus_tag="Anti-sense target
                     (mouse_CD59a_var1:NM_001111060_2)"
                     /label="Anti-sense target
                     (mouse_CD59a_var1:NM_001111060_2)"
                     /ApEinfo_label="Anti-sense target
                     (mouse_CD59a_var1:NM_001111060_2)"
                     /ApEinfo_fwdcolor="#ffa3b6"
                     /ApEinfo_revcolor="#ffa3b6"
                     /ApEinfo_graphicformat="arrow_data {{0 1 2 0 0 -1} {} 0}
                     width 5 offset 0"
     misc_feature    3047..3052
                     /locus_tag="Loop"
                     /label="Loop"
                     /ApEinfo_label="Loop"
                     /ApEinfo_fwdcolor="#9ab1ff"
                     /ApEinfo_revcolor="#9ab1ff"
                     /ApEinfo_graphicformat="arrow_data {{0 1 2 0 0 -1} {} 0}
                     width 5 offset 0"
ORIGIN
        1 ggcttcagca gagcgcagat accaaatact gttcttctag tgtagccgta gttaggccac
       61 cacttcaaga actctgtagc accgcctaca tacctcgctc tgctaatcct gttaccagtg
      121 gctgctgcca gtggcgataa gtcgtgtctt accgggttgg actcaagacg atagttaccg
      181 gataaggcgc agcggtcggg ctgaacgggg ggttcgtgca cacagcccag cttggagcga
      241 acgacctaca ccgaactgag atacctacag cgtgagctat gagaaagcgc cacgcttccc
      301 gaagggagaa aggcggacag gtatccggta agcggcaggg tcggaacagg agagcgcacg
      361 agggagcttc cagggggaaa cgcctggtat ctttatagtc ctgtcgggtt tcgccacctc
      421 tgacttgagc gtcgattttt gtgatgctcg tcaggggggc ggagcctatg gaaaaacgcc
      481 agcaacgcgg cctttttacg gttcctggcc ttttgctggc cttttgctca catgttcttt
      541 cctgcgttat cccctgattc tgtggataac cgtattaccg cctttgagtg agctgatacc
      601 gctcgccgca gccgaacgac cgagcgcagc gagtcagtga gcgaggaagc ggaagagcgc
      661 ccaatacgca aaccgcctct ccccgcgcgt tggccgattc attaatgcag ctggcacgac
      721 aggtttcccg actggaaagc gggcagtgag cgcaacgcaa ttaatgtgag ttagctcact
      781 cattaggcac cccaggcttt acactttatg cttccggctc gtatgttgtg tggaattgtg
      841 agcggataac aatttcacac aggaaacagc tatgaccatg attacgccaa gcgcgcaatt
      901 aaccctcact aaagggaaca aaagctggag ctgcaagctt aatgtagtct tatgcaatac
      961 tcttgtagtc ttgcaacatg gtaacgatga gttagcaaca tgccttacaa ggagagaaaa
     1021 agcaccgtgc atgccgattg gtggaagtaa ggtggtacga tcgtgcctta ttaggaaggc
     1081 aacagacggg tctgacatgg attggacgaa ccactgaatt gccgcattgc agagatattg
     1141 tatttaagtg cctagctcga tacataaacg ggtctctctg gttagaccag atctgagcct
     1201 gggagctctc tggctaacta gggaacccac tgcttaagcc tcaataaagc ttgccttgag
     1261 tgcttcaagt agtgtgtgcc cgtctgttgt gtgactctgg taactagaga tccctcagac
     1321 ccttttagtc agtgtggaaa atctctagca gtggcgcccg aacagggact tgaaagcgaa
     1381 agggaaacca gaggagctct ctcgacgcag gactcggctt gctgaagcgc gcacggcaag
     1441 aggcgagggg cggcgactgg tgagtacgcc aaaaattttg actagcggag gctagaagga
     1501 gagagatggg tgcgagagcg tcagtattaa gcgggggaga attagatcgc gatgggaaaa
     1561 aattcggtta aggccagggg gaaagaaaaa atataaatta aaacatatag tatgggcaag
     1621 cagggagcta gaacgattcg cagttaatcc tggcctgtta gaaacatcag aaggctgtag
     1681 acaaatactg ggacagctac aaccatccct tcagacagga tcagaagaac ttagatcatt
     1741 atataataca gtagcaaccc tctattgtgt gcatcaaagg atagagataa aagacaccaa
     1801 ggaagcttta gacaagatag aggaagagca aaacaaaagt aagaccaccg cacagcaagc
     1861 ggccgctgat cttcagacct ggaggaggag atatgaggga caattggaga agtgaattat
     1921 ataaatataa agtagtaaaa attgaaccat taggagtagc acccaccaag gcaaagagaa
     1981 gagtggtgca gagagaaaaa agagcagtgg gaataggagc tttgttcctt gggttcttgg
     2041 gagcagcagg aagcactatg ggcgcagcgt caatgacgct gacggtacag gccagacaat
     2101 tattgtctgg tatagtgcag cagcagaaca atttgctgag ggctattgag gcgcaacagc
     2161 atctgttgca actcacagtc tggggcatca agcagctcca ggcaagaatc ctggctgtgg
     2221 aaagatacct aaaggatcaa cagctcctgg ggatttgggg ttgctctgga aaactcattt
     2281 gcaccactgc tgtgccttgg aatgctagtt ggagtaataa atctctggaa cagatttgga
     2341 atcacacgac ctggatggag tgggacagag aaattaacaa ttacacaagc ttaatacact
     2401 ccttaattga agaatcgcaa aaccagcaag aaaagaatga acaagaatta ttggaattag
     2461 ataaatgggc aagtttgtgg aattggttta acataacaaa ttggctgtgg tatataaaat
     2521 tattcataat gatagtagga ggcttggtag gtttaagaat agtttttgct gtactttcta
     2581 tagtgaatag agttaggcag ggatattcac cattatcgtt tcagacccac ctcccaaccc
     2641 cgaggggacc cgacaggccc gaaggaatag aagaagaagg tggagagaga gacagagaca
     2701 gatccattcg attagtgaac ggatctcgac ggtatcgatc acgagactag cctcgagcgg
     2761 ccgccccctt caccgagggc ctatttccca tgattccttc atatttgcat atacgataca
     2821 aggctgttag agagataatt ggaattaatt tgactgtaaa cacaaagata ttagtacaaa
     2881 atacgtgacg tagaaagtaa taatttcttg ggtagtttgc agttttaaaa ttatgtttta
     2941 aaatggacta tcatatgctt accgtaactt gaaagtattt cgatttcttg gctttatata
     3001 tcttgtggaa aggacgaaac accggCGGTG GTTTCTTCAT GCAATACTCG AGTATTGCAT
     3061 GAAGAAACCA CCGTTTTTga attctcgacc tcgagacaaa tggcagtatt catccacaat
     3121 tttaaaagaa aaggggggat tggggggtac agtgcagggg aaagaatagt agacataata
     3181 gcaacagaca tacaaactaa agaattacaa aaacaaatta caaaaattca aaattttcgg
     3241 gtttattaca gggacagcag agatccactt tggccgcggc tcgagggggt tggggttgcg
     3301 ccttttccaa ggcagccctg ggtttgcgca gggacgcggc tgctctgggc gtggttccgg
     3361 gaaacgcagc ggcgccgacc ctgggtctcg cacattcttc acgtccgttc gcagcgtcac
     3421 ccggatcttc gccgctaccc ttgtgggccc cccggcgacg cttcctgctc cgcccctaag
     3481 tcgggaaggt tccttgcggt tcgcggcgtg ccggacgtga caaacggaag ccgcacgtct
     3541 cactagtacc ctcgcagacg gacagcgcca gggagcaatg gcagcgcgcc gaccgcgatg
     3601 ggctgtggcc aatagcggct gctcagcagg gcgcgccgag agcagcggcc gggaaggggc
     3661 ggtgcgggag gcggggtgtg gggcggtagt gtgggccctg ttcctgcccg cgcggtgttc
     3721 cgcattctgc aagcctccgg agcgcacgtc ggcagtcggc tccctcgttg accgaatcac
     3781 cgacctctct ccccaggggg atccaccgga tcaagcttgc cagctggggc gccctctggt
     3841 aaggttggga agccctgcag atctgatccc ggggggcaat gagatatgaa aaagcctgaa
     3901 ctcaccgcga cgtctgtcga gaagtttctg atcgaaaagt tcgacagcgt ctccgacctg
     3961 atgcagctct cggagggcga agaatctcgt gctttcagct tcgatgtagg agggcgtgga
     4021 tatgtcctgc gggtaaatag ctgcgccgat ggtttctaca aagatcgtta tgtttatcgg
     4081 cactttgcat cggccgcgct cccgattccg gaagtgcttg acattgggga atttagcgag
     4141 agcctgacct attgcatctc ccgccgtgca cagggtgtca cgttgcaaga cctgcctgaa
     4201 accgaactgc ccgctgttct gcagccggtc gcggaggcca tggatgcgat cgctgcggcc
     4261 gatcttagcc agacgagcgg gttcggccca ttcggaccgc aaggaatcgg tcaatacact
     4321 acatggcgtg atttcatatg cgcgattgct gatccccatg tgtatcactg gcaaactgtg
     4381 atggacgaca ccgtcagtgc gtccgtcgcg caggctctcg atgagctgat gctttgggcc
     4441 gaggactgcc ccgaagtccg gcacctcgtg cacgcggatt tcggctccaa caatgtcctg
     4501 acggacaatg gccgcataac agcggtcatt gactggagcg aggcgatgtt cggggattcc
     4561 caatacgagg tcgccaacat cttcttctgg aggccgtggt tggcttgtat ggagcagcag
     4621 acgcgctact tcgagcggag gcatccggag cttgcaggat cgccgcggct ccgggcgtat
     4681 atgctccgca ttggtcttga ccaactctat cagagcttgg ttgacggcaa tttcgatgat
     4741 gcagcttggg cgcagggtcg atgcgacgca atcgtccgat ccggagccgg gactgtcggg
     4801 cgtacacaaa tcgcccgcag aagcgcggcc gtctggaccg atggctgtgt agaagtactc
     4861 gccgatagtg gaaaccgacg ccccagcact cgtccgaggg caaaggaata gagtagatgc
     4921 cgaccgggat ctatcgatac cgtcgacctc gagggggggc ccggtacctt taagaccaat
     4981 gacttacaag gcagctgtag atcttagcca ctttttaaaa gaaaaggggg gactggaagg
     5041 gctaattcac tcccaacgaa gacaagatct gctttttgct tgtactgggt ctctctggtt
     5101 agaccagatc tgagcctggg agctctctgg ctaactaggg aacccactgc ttaagcctca
     5161 ataaagcttg ccttgagtgc ttcaagtagt gtgtgcccgt ctgttgtgtg actctggtaa
     5221 ctagagatcc ctcagaccct tttagtcagt gtggaaaatc tctagcagta gtagttcatg
     5281 tcatcttatt attcagtatt tataacttgc aaagaaatga atatcagaga gtgagaggaa
     5341 cttgtttatt gcagcttata atggttacaa ataaagcaat agcatcacaa atttcacaaa
     5401 taaagcattt ttttcactgc attctagttg tggtttgtcc aaactcatca atgtatctta
     5461 tcatgtctgg ctctagctat cccgccccta actccgccca tcccgcccct aactccgccc
     5521 agttccgccc attctccgcc ccatggctga ctaatttttt ttatttatgc agaggccgag
     5581 gccgcctcgg cctctgagct attccagaag tagtgaggag gcttttttgg aggcctaggg
     5641 acgtacccaa ttcgccctat agtgagtcgt attacgcgcg ctcactggcc gtcgttttac
     5701 aacgtcgtga ctgggaaaac cctggcgtta cccaacttaa tcgccttgca gcacatcccc
     5761 ctttcgccag ctggcgtaat agcgaagagg cccgcaccga tcgcccttcc caacagttgc
     5821 gcagcctgaa tggcgaatgg gnnnnnnnnn nnnnnnnnnn nnnnnnnnnn nnnnnnnnnn
     5881 nnnnnnnnnn nnnnnnnnnn nnnnnnnnnn nnnnnnnnnn nnnnnnnnnn nnnnnnnnnn
     5941 nnnnnnnnnn nnnnnnnnnn nnnnncnnnn nnnnnnnnnn nnnnnnnnnn nnnnnnnnnn
     6001 nnnnnnnnnn nnnnnnnnnn nnnnnnnnnn nnnnnnnnnn nnnnnnnnnn nnnnnnnann
     6061 nnnnnnnnnn nnnnnnnnnn nnnnnnnnnn nnnnnnnnnn nnnnnnncct ttgacgttgg
     6121 agtccacgtt ctttaatagt ggactcttgt tccaaactgg aacaacactc aaccctatct
     6181 cggtctattc ttttgattta taagggattt tgccgatttc ggcctattgg ttaaaaaatg
     6241 agctgattta acaaaaattt aacgcgaatt ttaacaaaat attaacgctt acaatttagg
     6301 tggcactttt cggggaaatg tgcgcggaac ccctatttgt ttatttttct aaatacattc
     6361 aaatatgtat ccgctcatga gacaataacc ctgataaatg cttcaataat attgaaaaag
     6421 gaagagtatg agtattcaac atttccgtgt cgcccttatt cccttttttg cggcattttg
     6481 ccttcctgtt tttgctcacc cagaaacgct ggtgaaagta aaagatgctg aagatcagtt
     6541 gggtgcacga gtgggttaca tcgaactgga tctcaacagc ggtaagatcc ttgagagttt
     6601 tcgccccgaa gaacgttttc caatgatgag cacttttaaa gttctgctat gtggcgcggt
     6661 attatcccgt attgacgccg ggcaagagca actcggtcgc cgcatacact attctcagaa
     6721 tgacttggtt gagtactcac cagtcacaga aaagcatctt acggatggca tgacagtaag
     6781 agaattatgc agtgctgcca taaccatgag tgataacact gcggccaact tacttctgac
     6841 aacgatcgga ggaccgaagg agctaaccgc ttttttgcac aacatggggg atcatgtaac
     6901 tcgccttgat cgttgggaac cggagctgaa tgaagccata ccaaacgacg agcgtgacac
     6961 cacgatgcct gtagcaatgg caacaacgtt gcgcaaacta ttaactggcg aactacttac
     7021 tctagcttcc cggcaacaat taatagactg gatggaggcg gataaagttg caggaccact
     7081 tctgcgctcg gcccttccgg ctggctggtt tattgctgat aaatctggag ccggtgagcg
     7141 tgggtctcgc ggtatcattg cagcactggg gccagatggt aagccctccc gtatcgtagt
     7201 tatctacacg acggggagtc aggcaactat ggatgaacga aatagacaga tcgctgagat
     7261 aggtgcctca ctgattaagc attggtaact gtcagaccaa gtttactcat atatacttta
     7321 gattgattta aaacttcatt tttaatttaa aaggatctag gtgaagatcc tttttgataa
     7381 tctcatgacc aaaatccctt aacgtgagtt ttcgttccac tgagcgtcag accccgtaga
     7441 aaagatcaaa ggatcttctt gagatccttt ttttctgcgc gtaatctgct gcttgcaaac
     7501 aaaaaaacca ccgctaccag cggtggtttg tttgccggat caagagctac caactctttt
     7561 tccgaaggta act    
//
