# Supplementary material for: A nano-liquid hub integrating growth and immune-evasion signaling to promote cell survival
Source: bioRxiv preprint, doi:10.1101/2021.12.30.474523, version 5 (2026-03-18)
Supplement: Supplementary data S1 [file 474523_file08.zip › DataS1_DNAfiles/044_pEGFPC1-6xHis-MBP-TEV-EGFP-HRV3C-VASP.gb]

LOCUS       pDML0191_6xHis_M        7063 bp ds-DNA     circular     04-JUL-2021
DEFINITION  Gibson/Homology Cloning ligation product.
ACCESSION   urn.local...k-daknx6a
VERSION     urn.local...k-daknx6a
KEYWORDS    .
SOURCE      
  ORGANISM  .
COMMENT     
COMMENT     ApEinfo:methylated:1
FEATURES             Location/Qualifiers
     source          join(3708..7063,1..633,1735..2486)
                     /organism="pEGFP-C1"
                     /mol_type="other DNA"
                     /label=source pEGFP-C1
                     /ApEinfo_fwdcolor=pink
                     /ApEinfo_revcolor=pink
                     /ApEinfo_graphicformat=arrow_data {{0 1 2 0 0 -1} {} 0}
                     width 5 offset 0
     misc_feature    1..633
                     /Source="referenceToDocument: urn:local:.:uj-cqr01x9"
                     /note="Geneious type: Concatenated sequence"
                     /label=pDML0125 His-EGFP-hsVASP_mod_forGA PCR Product -
                     pDML0001 pEGFP-C1 His-EGFP rnSYN1A (NM_019133) compl
                     /ApEinfo_fwdcolor=#7eff74
                     /ApEinfo_revcolor=#7eff74
                     /ApEinfo_graphicformat=arrow_data {{0 1 2 0 0 -1} {} 0}
                     width 5 offset 0
     promoter        10..562
                     /label=CMV_immearly_promoter
                     /ApEinfo_fwdcolor=#346ee0
                     /ApEinfo_revcolor=#346ee0
                     /ApEinfo_graphicformat=arrow_data {{0 1 2 0 0 -1} {} 0}
                     width 5 offset 0
     misc_feature    65..352
                     /label=CAG_enhancer
                     /ApEinfo_fwdcolor=#7eff74
                     /ApEinfo_revcolor=#7eff74
                     /ApEinfo_graphicformat=arrow_data {{0 1 2 0 0 -1} {} 0}
                     width 5 offset 0
     misc_feature    519..539
                     /label=CMV_fwd_primer
                     /ApEinfo_fwdcolor=#7eff74
                     /ApEinfo_revcolor=#7eff74
                     /ApEinfo_graphicformat=arrow_data {{0 1 2 0 0 -1} {} 0}
                     width 5 offset 0
     promoter        520..589
                     /label=CMV_promoter
                     /ApEinfo_fwdcolor=#346ee0
                     /ApEinfo_revcolor=#346ee0
                     /ApEinfo_graphicformat=arrow_data {{0 1 2 0 0 -1} {} 0}
                     width 5 offset 0
     primer_bind     596..612
                     /Sequence="CGCTACCGGTCGCCACC"
                     /Tm="63.0"
                     /%GC="76.5"
                     /Hairpin_Tm="39.7"
                     /Self_Dimer_Tm="23.9"
                     /created_by="CHo"
                     /label=#DML198 AgeI His-EGFP fwd
                     /ApEinfo_fwdcolor=#14c0bd
                     /ApEinfo_revcolor=#4ec02b
                     /ApEinfo_graphicformat=arrow_data {{0 1 2 0 0 -1} {} 0}
                     width 5 offset 0
     primer_bind     complement(612..633)
                     /created_by="CHo"
                     /Sequence="GTGATGGTGATGGTGATGCATG"
                     /Tm="60.0"
                     /%GC="50.0"
                     /Hairpin_Tm="None"
                     /Self_Dimer_Tm="2.5"
                     /modified_by="CHo"
                     /label=#DML0219 GA EGFP-VASP rv
                     /ApEinfo_fwdcolor=#14c0bd
                     /ApEinfo_revcolor=#4ec02b
                     /ApEinfo_graphicformat=arrow_data {{0 1 2 0 0 -1} {} 0}
                     width 5 offset 0
     ORF             613..3687
                     /Genetic_code="Standard"
                     /Reading_frame=1
                     /created_by="ORF Finder"
                     /modified_by="CHo"
                     /label=His-MBP-TEV-EGFP-hsVASP
                     /ApEinfo_fwdcolor=pink
                     /ApEinfo_revcolor=pink
                     /ApEinfo_graphicformat=arrow_data {{0 1 2 0 0 -1} {} 0}
                     width 5 offset 0
     misc_feature    614..1754
                     /Source="referenceToDocument: urn:local:.:qr-cqqykmw"
                     /note="Geneious type: Concatenated sequence"
                     /label=pDML0101 pMAL-c2X - MBP (concatenated sequence 2)
                     /ApEinfo_fwdcolor=#7eff74
                     /ApEinfo_revcolor=#7eff74
                     /ApEinfo_graphicformat=arrow_data {{0 1 2 0 0 -1} {} 0}
                     width 5 offset 0
     misc_feature    616..633
                     /note="Geneious type: Editing History Insertion"
                     /label=Geneious type: Editing History Insertion
                     /ApEinfo_fwdcolor=#7eff74
                     /ApEinfo_revcolor=#7eff74
                     /ApEinfo_graphicformat=arrow_data {{0 1 2 0 0 -1} {} 0}
                     width 5 offset 0
     motif           616..633
                     /created_by="CHo"
                     /label=6xHis
                     /ApEinfo_fwdcolor=pink
                     /ApEinfo_revcolor=pink
                     /ApEinfo_graphicformat=arrow_data {{0 1 2 0 0 -1} {} 0}
                     width 5 offset 0
     CDS             634..1734
                     /codon_start=1
                     /translation="MKIEEGKLVIWINGDKGYNGLAEVGKKFEKDTGIKVTVEHPDKL
                     EEKFPQVAATGDGPDIIFWAHDRFGGYAQSGLLAEITPDKAFQDKLYPFTWDAVRYNG
                     KLIAYPIAVEALSLIYNKDLLPNPPKTWEEIPALDKELKAKGKSALMFNLQEPYFTWP
                     LIAADGGYAFKYENGKYDIKDVGVDNAGAKAGLTFLVDLIKNKHMNADTDYSIAEAAF
                     NKGETAMTINGPWAWSNIDTSKVNYGVTVLPTFKGQPSKPFVGVLSAGINAASPNKEL
                     AKEFLENYLLTDEGLEAVNKDKPLGAVALKSYEEELAKDPRIAATMENAQKGEIMPNI
                     PQMSAFWYAVRTAVINAASGRQTVDEALKDAQT"
                     /gene="<i>malE</i> (mutated)"
                     /note="This version of the gene does not encode a signal
                     sequence, so MBP will remain in the cytosol."
                     /product="maltose binding protein from <i>E. coli</i>"
                     /transl_table=1
                     /label=MBP
                     /ApEinfo_fwdcolor=#e9d024
                     /ApEinfo_revcolor=#e9d024
                     /ApEinfo_graphicformat=arrow_data {{0 1 2 0 0 -1} {} 0}
                     width 5 offset 0
     primer_bind     634..659
                     /%GC="34.6"
                     /Hairpin_Tm="43.6"
                     /Self_Dimer_Tm="None"
                     /Tm="59.3"
                     /Pair_Dimer_Tm="3.7"
                     /annotation_group="17098790161670f82930ae-3d6c-4adf-92ce-9
                     5dc047d64e6"
                     /Sequence="ATGAAAATCGAAGAAGGTAAACTGGT"
                     /created_by="primer3"
                     /Product_Size=1101
                     /#_Off-target_Sites=0
                     /Off-target_Template="pDML0101 pMAL-c2X - MBP"
                     /Extension="TGCATCACCATCACCATCAC"
                     /label=pDML0101 pMAL-c2X - MBP (1 F) - pDML0125
                     His-EGFP-hsVASP_mod_forGA PCR Product
                     /ApEinfo_fwdcolor=#14c0bd
                     /ApEinfo_revcolor=#4ec02b
                     /ApEinfo_graphicformat=arrow_data {{0 1 2 0 0 -1} {} 0}
                     width 5 offset 0
     Optimized_Codon 973..975
                     /Amino_Acid="L / Leucine"
                     /Optimized_Codon="CTG"
                     /Optimized_Codon_Fraction="0.562"
                     /Original_Codon="TTA"
                     /Original_Codon_Fraction="0.026"
                     /Codon_Change="<U>T</U>T<U>A</U> <span
                     style=""color:red"">(0.026)</span> -&gt; <u>C</u>T<u>G</u>
                     <span style=""color:rgb(34, 139, 34)"">(0.562)</span>"
                     /Synonymous_Codons="<u>CTG <span style=""color:rgb(34,
                     139, 34)"">(0.562)</span></u>, CTC <span
                     style=""color:rgb(34, 139, 34)"">(0.178)</span>, TTG <span
                     style=""color:rgb(34, 139, 34)"">(0.103)</span>, CTT <span
                     style=""color:rgb(34, 139, 34)"">(0.082)</span>, CTA <span
                     style=""color:red"">(0.049)</span>, TTA <span
                     style=""color:red"">(0.026)</span>"
                     /label=CTG
                     /ApEinfo_fwdcolor=pink
                     /ApEinfo_revcolor=pink
                     /ApEinfo_graphicformat=arrow_data {{0 1 2 0 0 -1} {} 0}
                     width 5 offset 0
     Optimized_Codon 976..978
                     /Amino_Acid="S / Serine"
                     /Optimized_Codon="AGT"
                     /Optimized_Codon_Fraction="0.096"
                     /Original_Codon="TCG"
                     /Original_Codon_Fraction="0.065"
                     /Codon_Change="<U>T</U><U>C</U><U>G</U> <span
                     style=""color:red"">(0.065)</span> -&gt;
                     <u>A</u><u>G</u><u>T</u> <span style=""color:rgb(34, 139,
                     34)"">(0.096)</span>"
                     /Synonymous_Codons="TCC <span style=""color:rgb(34, 139,
                     34)"">(0.313)</span>, AGC <span style=""color:rgb(34, 139,
                     34)"">(0.249)</span>, TCT <span style=""color:rgb(34, 139,
                     34)"">(0.199)</span>, <u>AGT <span style=""color:rgb(34,
                     139, 34)"">(0.096)</span></u>, TCA <span
                     style=""color:rgb(34, 139, 34)"">(0.076)</span>, TCG <span
                     style=""color:red"">(0.065)</span>"
                     /label=AGT
                     /ApEinfo_fwdcolor=pink
                     /ApEinfo_revcolor=pink
                     /ApEinfo_graphicformat=arrow_data {{0 1 2 0 0 -1} {} 0}
                     width 5 offset 0
     primer_bind     complement(1716..1734)
                     /%GC="57.9"
                     /Hairpin_Tm="None"
                     /Self_Dimer_Tm="8.4"
                     /Tm="60.4"
                     /Pair_Dimer_Tm="3.7"
                     /annotation_group="170989128400121e4046f1-091f-4975-9da7-e
                     17f51011b13"
                     /Sequence="AGTCTGCGCGTCTTTCAGG"
                     /created_by="primer3"
                     /Product_Size=1101
                     /#_Off-target_Sites=0
                     /Off-target_Template="pDML0101 pMAL-c2X - MBP"
                     /Extension="AAGTACAGGTTCTCGCCGCT"
                     /label=pDML0101 pMAL-c2X - MBP (1101 R) - pDML0125
                     His-EGFP-hsVASP_mod_forGA PCR Product
                     /ApEinfo_fwdcolor=#14c0bd
                     /ApEinfo_revcolor=#4ec02b
                     /ApEinfo_graphicformat=arrow_data {{0 1 2 0 0 -1} {} 0}
                     width 5 offset 0
     misc_feature    1734..1735
                     /Original_Bases="AATTCGAGCTCGAACAACAACAACAATAACAATAACAACAA
                     CCTCGGGATCGAGGGAAGG"
                     /note="Geneious type: Editing History Deletion"
                     /label=AATTCGAGCTCGAACAACAACAACAATAACAATAACAACAACCTCGGGAT
                     CGAGGGAAGG
                     /ApEinfo_fwdcolor=#7eff74
                     /ApEinfo_revcolor=#7eff74
                     /ApEinfo_graphicformat=arrow_data {{0 1 2 0 0 -1} {} 0}
                     width 5 offset 0
     misc_feature    1735..1767
                     /note="Geneious type: Editing History Insertion"
                     /label=Geneious type: Editing History Insertion(1)
                     /ApEinfo_label=Geneious type: Editing History Insertion
                     /ApEinfo_fwdcolor=#7eff74
                     /ApEinfo_revcolor=#7eff74
                     /ApEinfo_graphicformat=arrow_data {{0 1 2 0 0 -1} {} 0}
                     width 5 offset 0
     source          1735..1740
                     /organism="pEGFP-C1"
                     /mol_type="other DNA"
                     /label=source pEGFP-C1(1)
                     /ApEinfo_label=source pEGFP-C1
                     /ApEinfo_fwdcolor=pink
                     /ApEinfo_revcolor=pink
                     /ApEinfo_graphicformat=arrow_data {{0 1 2 0 0 -1} {} 0}
                     width 5 offset 0
     primer_bind     1735..1785
                     /Sequence="AGCGGCGAGAACCTGTACTTCCAGGGCAGCGGCGTGAGCAAGGGCGA
                     GGAG"
                     /Tm="78.4"
                     /%GC="66.7"
                     /Hairpin_Tm="52.2"
                     /Self_Dimer_Tm="29.9"
                     /created_by="CHo"
                     /label=#DML0218 GA EGFP-VASP fw
                     /ApEinfo_fwdcolor=#14c0bd
                     /ApEinfo_revcolor=#4ec02b
                     /ApEinfo_graphicformat=arrow_data {{0 1 2 0 0 -1} {} 0}
                     width 5 offset 0
     misc_feature    join(1735..2486,3708..7063,1..633)
                     /Source="referenceToDocument: urn:local:.:2s-ck89if5"
                     /note="Geneious type: Concatenated sequence"
                     /label=pDML0001 pEGFP-C1 His-EGFP rnSYN1A (NM_019133)
                     completed with sequencing (digested by KpnI, Kpn2I) Fr
                     /ApEinfo_fwdcolor=#7eff74
                     /ApEinfo_revcolor=#7eff74
                     /ApEinfo_graphicformat=arrow_data {{0 1 2 0 0 -1} {} 0}
                     width 5 offset 0
     misc_feature    1735..7063
                     /Source="referenceToDocument: urn:local:.:uj-cqr01x9"
                     /note="Geneious type: Concatenated sequence"
                     /label=pDML0125 His-EGFP-hsVASP_mod_forGA PCR Product
                     extraction (concatenated sequence 3)
                     /ApEinfo_fwdcolor=#7eff74
                     /ApEinfo_revcolor=#7eff74
                     /ApEinfo_graphicformat=arrow_data {{0 1 2 0 0 -1} {} 0}
                     width 5 offset 0
     misc_feature    1735..1740
                     /Source="referenceToDocument: urn:local:.:2s-ck89if5"
                     /note="Geneious type: Concatenated sequence"
                     /label=pDML0001 pEGFP-C1 His-EGFP rnSYN1A (NM_019133)
                     completed with sequencing (digested by KpnI, Kpn2I) Fr(1)
                     /ApEinfo_label=pDML0001 pEGFP-C1 His-EGFP rnSYN1A
                     (NM_019133) completed with sequencing (digested by KpnI,
                     Kpn2I) Fr
                     /ApEinfo_fwdcolor=#7eff74
                     /ApEinfo_revcolor=#7eff74
                     /ApEinfo_graphicformat=arrow_data {{0 1 2 0 0 -1} {} 0}
                     width 5 offset 0
     misc_feature    1735..1740
                     /Source="referenceToDocument: urn:local:.:4f-ca4w2cb"
                     /note="Geneious type: Concatenated sequence"
                     /label=pmCherry HIS TEV mCHERRY GGHRWI PP (digested by
                     EcoRI, XhoI) Fragment 2 extraction (concatenated sequ
                     /ApEinfo_fwdcolor=#7eff74
                     /ApEinfo_revcolor=#7eff74
                     /ApEinfo_graphicformat=arrow_data {{0 1 2 0 0 -1} {} 0}
                     width 5 offset 0
     misc_feature    1735..1740
                     /Source="referenceToDocument: urn:local:.:u-daknx6d"
                     /note="Geneious type: Concatenated sequence"
                     /label=Digestion of NheI - HIS - SGS TEV mCherry - GGHRWI
                     -PP - XhoI - Fragment 2 (concatenated sequence 2)
                     /ApEinfo_fwdcolor=#7eff74
                     /ApEinfo_revcolor=#7eff74
                     /ApEinfo_graphicformat=arrow_data {{0 1 2 0 0 -1} {} 0}
                     width 5 offset 0
     misc_feature    1735..1740
                     /Source="referenceToDocument: urn:local:.:v-daknx6d"
                     /note="Geneious type: Concatenated sequence"
                     /label=Digestion of NheI-HIS-SGS-TEV-mCherry-KpnII-
                     PP-BglII- hypothetical (modified) (modified) extraction 
                     /ApEinfo_fwdcolor=#7eff74
                     /ApEinfo_revcolor=#7eff74
                     /ApEinfo_graphicformat=arrow_data {{0 1 2 0 0 -1} {} 0}
                     width 5 offset 0
     misc            1741..1761
                     /created_by="User"
                     /X-Transferred_From="pEGFP HIS TEV EGFP GGHRWI PP
                     hsSynapsin1"
                     /X-Transferred_Similarity="100.00%"
                     /X-Primary_Match="100.00%; Adjusted-Interval-0:0/0; TEV
                     (<a href=""urn:local:.:o4-c1nsz9c"">pEGFP HIS TEV EGFP
                     GGHRWI PP hsSynapsin1</a>)"
                     /X-Alternative_Match="100.00%; Adjusted-Interval-0:0/0;
                     TEV (<a href=""urn:local:.:10a-c192t23"">pEGFP HIS TEV
                     EGFP GGHRWI PP hsSynapsin1(416-705)IDR</a>)"
                     /X-Alternative_Match="100.00%; Adjusted-Interval-0:0/0;
                     TEV (<a href=""urn:local:.:tw-c190cs8"">pEGFP HIS TEV EGFP
                     GGHRWI PP (digested by BglII, SacI) Fragment 2</a>)"
                     /X-Alternative_Match="100.00%; Adjusted-Interval-0:0/0;
                     TEV (<a href=""urn:local:.:xy-c191q3x"">pEGFP HIS TEV EGFP
                     GGHRWI PP hsIntersectin(SH3)5</a>)"
                     /X-Alternative_Match="100.00%; Adjusted-Interval-0:0/0;
                     TEV (<a href=""urn:local:.:12t-c193sst"">pEGFP HIS TEV
                     EGFP GGHRWI PP hsSynapsin1(1-415)âIDR</a>)"
                     /X-Alternative_Match="100.00%; Adjusted-Interval-0:0/0;
                     TEV (<a href=""urn:local:.:vm-c190gml"">pEGFP HIS TEV EGFP
                     GGHRWI PP hsGrb2</a>)"
                     /note="Derived using Geneious Prime 2020.1.2 'Annotate
                     from Database' based on nucleotide similarity"
                     /Transferred_From="pmCherry HIS TEV mCHERRY GGHRWI PP
                     hsSynapsin1"
                     /Transferred_Similarity="100.00%"
                     /Primary_Match="100.00%; Adjusted-Interval-0:0/0; TEV (<a
                     href=""urn:local:.:p7-c1ntazg"">pmCherry HIS TEV mCHERRY
                     GGHRWI PP hsSynapsin1</a>)"
                     /Alternative_Match="100.00%; Adjusted-Interval-0:0/0; TEV
                     (<a href=""urn:local:.:yu-c191zft"">pmCherry HIS TEV
                     mCHERRY GGHRWI PP hsIntersectin(SH3)5</a>)"
                     /Alternative_Match="100.00%; Adjusted-Interval-0:0/0; TEV
                     (<a href=""urn:local:.:117-c1934tm"">pmCherry HIS TEV
                     mCHERRY GGHRWI PP hsSynapsin1(416-705)IDR</a>)"
                     /Alternative_Match="100.00%; Adjusted-Interval-0:0/0; TEV
                     (<a href=""urn:local:.:q0-c1ntfla"">pmCherry HIS TEV
                     mCHERRY GGHRWI PP hsSynapsin1(1-415)âIDR</a>)"
                     /Alternative_Match="100.00%; Adjusted-Interval-0:0/0; TEV
                     (<a href=""urn:local:.:wg-c190nyh"">pmCherry HIS TEV
                     mCHERRY GGHRWI PP hsGrb2</a>)"
                     /label=TEV
                     /ApEinfo_fwdcolor=pink
                     /ApEinfo_revcolor=pink
                     /ApEinfo_graphicformat=arrow_data {{0 1 2 0 0 -1} {} 0}
                     width 5 offset 0
     misc_feature    1741..1761
                     /Source="referenceToDocument: urn:local:.:4f-ca4w2cb"
                     /note="Geneious type: Concatenated sequence"
                     /label=pmCherry HIS TEV mCHERRY GGHRWI PP (digested by
                     EcoRI, XhoI) Fragment 2 extraction (concatenated sequ(1)
                     /ApEinfo_label=pmCherry HIS TEV mCHERRY GGHRWI PP
                     (digested by EcoRI, XhoI) Fragment 2 extraction
                     (concatenated sequ
                     /ApEinfo_fwdcolor=#7eff74
                     /ApEinfo_revcolor=#7eff74
                     /ApEinfo_graphicformat=arrow_data {{0 1 2 0 0 -1} {} 0}
                     width 5 offset 0
     misc_feature    1741..1761
                     /Source="referenceToDocument: urn:local:.:u-daknx6d"
                     /note="Geneious type: Concatenated sequence"
                     /label=Digestion of NheI - HIS - SGS TEV mCherry - GGHRWI
                     -PP - XhoI - Fragment 2 (concatenated sequence 2)(1)
                     /ApEinfo_label=Digestion of NheI - HIS - SGS TEV mCherry -
                     GGHRWI -PP - XhoI - Fragment 2 (concatenated sequence 2)
                     /ApEinfo_fwdcolor=#7eff74
                     /ApEinfo_revcolor=#7eff74
                     /ApEinfo_graphicformat=arrow_data {{0 1 2 0 0 -1} {} 0}
                     width 5 offset 0
     misc_feature    1741..1761
                     /Source="referenceToDocument: urn:local:.:v-daknx6d"
                     /note="Geneious type: Concatenated sequence"
                     /label=Digestion of NheI-HIS-SGS-TEV-mCherry-KpnII-
                     PP-BglII- hypothetical (modified) (modified) extraction
                     (1)
                     /ApEinfo_label=Digestion of
                     NheI-HIS-SGS-TEV-mCherry-KpnII- PP-BglII- hypothetical
                     (modified) (modified) extraction 
                     /ApEinfo_fwdcolor=#7eff74
                     /ApEinfo_revcolor=#7eff74
                     /ApEinfo_graphicformat=arrow_data {{0 1 2 0 0 -1} {} 0}
                     width 5 offset 0
     misc_feature    1762..1767
                     /Source="referenceToDocument: urn:local:.:4f-ca4w2cb"
                     /note="Geneious type: Concatenated sequence"
                     /label=pmCherry HIS TEV mCHERRY GGHRWI PP (digested by
                     EcoRI, XhoI) Fragment 2 extraction (concatenated sequ(2)
                     /ApEinfo_label=pmCherry HIS TEV mCHERRY GGHRWI PP
                     (digested by EcoRI, XhoI) Fragment 2 extraction
                     (concatenated sequ
                     /ApEinfo_fwdcolor=#7eff74
                     /ApEinfo_revcolor=#7eff74
                     /ApEinfo_graphicformat=arrow_data {{0 1 2 0 0 -1} {} 0}
                     width 5 offset 0
     misc_feature    1762..1767
                     /Source="referenceToDocument: urn:local:.:u-daknx6d"
                     /note="Geneious type: Concatenated sequence"
                     /label=Digestion of NheI - HIS - SGS TEV mCherry - GGHRWI
                     -PP - XhoI - Fragment 2 (concatenated sequence 2)(2)
                     /ApEinfo_label=Digestion of NheI - HIS - SGS TEV mCherry -
                     GGHRWI -PP - XhoI - Fragment 2 (concatenated sequence 2)
                     /ApEinfo_fwdcolor=#7eff74
                     /ApEinfo_revcolor=#7eff74
                     /ApEinfo_graphicformat=arrow_data {{0 1 2 0 0 -1} {} 0}
                     width 5 offset 0
     misc_feature    1762..1767
                     /Source="referenceToDocument: urn:local:.:v-daknx6d"
                     /note="Geneious type: Concatenated sequence"
                     /label=Digestion of NheI-HIS-SGS-TEV-mCherry-KpnII-
                     PP-BglII- hypothetical (modified) (modified) extraction
                     (2)
                     /ApEinfo_label=Digestion of
                     NheI-HIS-SGS-TEV-mCherry-KpnII- PP-BglII- hypothetical
                     (modified) (modified) extraction 
                     /ApEinfo_fwdcolor=#7eff74
                     /ApEinfo_revcolor=#7eff74
                     /ApEinfo_graphicformat=arrow_data {{0 1 2 0 0 -1} {} 0}
                     width 5 offset 0
     gene            1768..2481
                     /gene="EGFP"
                     /translation="MVSKGEELFTGVVPILVELDGDVNGHKFSVSGEGEGDATYGKLT
                     LKFICTTGKLPVPWPTLVTTLTYGVQCFSRYPDHMKQHDFFKSAMPEGYVQERTIFFK
                     DDGNYKTRAEVKFEGDTLVNRIELKGIDFKEDGNILGHKLEYNYNSHNVYIMADKQKN
                     GIKVNFKIRHNIEDGSVQLADHYQQNTPIGDGPVLLPDNHYLSTQSALSKDPNEKRDH
                     MVLLEFVTAAGITLGMDELYKSGLRSRAQASNSAVDGTAGPGSTGSR*"
                     /label=EGFP
                     /ApEinfo_fwdcolor=#ff797d
                     /ApEinfo_revcolor=#ff102f
                     /ApEinfo_graphicformat=arrow_data {{0 1 2 0 0 -1} {} 0}
                     width 5 offset 0
     misc_feature    complement(1810..1831)
                     /translation="MVSKGEELFTGVVPILVELDGDVNGHKFSVSGEGEGDATYGKLT
                     LKFICTTGKLPVPWPTLVTTLTYGVQCFSRYPDHMKQHDFFKSAMPEGYVQERTIFFK
                     DDGNYKTRAEVKFEGDTLVNRIELKGIDFKEDGNILGHKLEYNYNSHNVYIMADKQKN
                     GIKVNFKIRHNIEDGSVQLADHYQQNTPIGDGPVLLPDNHYLSTQSALSKDPNEKRDH
                     MVLLEFVTAAGITLGMDELYKSGLRSRAQASNSAVDGTAGPGSTGSR*"
                     /label=EGFP_N_primer
                     /ApEinfo_fwdcolor=#7eff74
                     /ApEinfo_revcolor=#7eff74
                     /ApEinfo_graphicformat=arrow_data {{0 1 2 0 0 -1} {} 0}
                     width 5 offset 0
     misc_feature    1948..1977
                     /translation="MVSKGEELFTGVVPILVELDGDVNGHKFSVSGEGEGDATYGKLT
                     LKFICTTGKLPVPWPTLVTTLTYGVQCFSRYPDHMKQHDFFKSAMPEGYVQERTIFFK
                     DDGNYKTRAEVKFEGDTLVNRIELKGIDFKEDGNILGHKLEYNYNSHNVYIMADKQKN
                     GIKVNFKIRHNIEDGSVQLADHYQQNTPIGDGPVLLPDNHYLSTQSALSKDPNEKRDH
                     MVLLEFVTAAGITLGMDELYKSGLRSRAQASNSAVDGTAGPGSTGSR*"
                     /label=Y66 (EGFP)
                     /ApEinfo_fwdcolor=#7eff74
                     /ApEinfo_revcolor=#7eff74
                     /ApEinfo_graphicformat=arrow_data {{0 1 2 0 0 -1} {} 0}
                     width 5 offset 0
     misc_feature    2418..2439
                     /translation="MVSKGEELFTGVVPILVELDGDVNGHKFSVSGEGEGDATYGKLT
                     LKFICTTGKLPVPWPTLVTTLTYGVQCFSRYPDHMKQHDFFKSAMPEGYVQERTIFFK
                     DDGNYKTRAEVKFEGDTLVNRIELKGIDFKEDGNILGHKLEYNYNSHNVYIMADKQKN
                     GIKVNFKIRHNIEDGSVQLADHYQQNTPIGDGPVLLPDNHYLSTQSALSKDPNEKRDH
                     MVLLEFVTAAGITLGMDELYKSGLRSRAQASNSAVDGTAGPGSTGSR*"
                     /label=EGFP_C_primer
                     /ApEinfo_fwdcolor=#7eff74
                     /ApEinfo_revcolor=#7eff74
                     /ApEinfo_graphicformat=arrow_data {{0 1 2 0 0 -1} {} 0}
                     width 5 offset 0
     misc_feature    2483..3711
                     /Source="referenceToDocument: urn:local:.:2i-ck89hsg"
                     /note="Geneious type: Concatenated sequence"
                     /label=pDML0125 pmCherry HIS TEV mCHERRY GGHRWI hsVASP
                     (digested by Kpn2I, KpnI) Fragment 1 (concatenated se
                     /ApEinfo_fwdcolor=#7eff74
                     /ApEinfo_revcolor=#7eff74
                     /ApEinfo_graphicformat=arrow_data {{0 1 2 0 0 -1} {} 0}
                     width 5 offset 0
     misc_feature    2483..2541
                     /Source="referenceToDocument: urn:local:.:30-ca4vyub"
                     /note="Geneious type: Concatenated sequence"
                     /label=pmCherry HIS TEV mCHERRY GGHRWI PP (digested by
                     EcoRI, XhoI) Fragment 2 extraction (concatenated sequ(3)
                     /ApEinfo_label=pmCherry HIS TEV mCHERRY GGHRWI PP
                     (digested by EcoRI, XhoI) Fragment 2 extraction
                     (concatenated sequ
                     /ApEinfo_fwdcolor=#7eff74
                     /ApEinfo_revcolor=#7eff74
                     /ApEinfo_graphicformat=arrow_data {{0 1 2 0 0 -1} {} 0}
                     width 5 offset 0
     misc_feature    2483..2537
                     /Source="referenceToDocument: urn:local:.:s-daknx6d"
                     /note="Geneious type: Concatenated sequence"
                     /label=Digestion of NheI - HIS - SGS TEV mCherry - GGHRWI
                     -PP - XhoI - Fragment 2 (concatenated sequence 2)(3)
                     /ApEinfo_label=Digestion of NheI - HIS - SGS TEV mCherry -
                     GGHRWI -PP - XhoI - Fragment 2 (concatenated sequence 2)
                     /ApEinfo_fwdcolor=#7eff74
                     /ApEinfo_revcolor=#7eff74
                     /ApEinfo_graphicformat=arrow_data {{0 1 2 0 0 -1} {} 0}
                     width 5 offset 0
     misc_feature    2483..2533
                     /Source="referenceToDocument: urn:local:.:t-daknx6d"
                     /note="Geneious type: Concatenated sequence"
                     /label=Digestion of NheI-HIS-SGS-TEV-mCherry-KpnII-
                     PP-BglII- hypothetical (modified) (modified) extraction
                     (3)
                     /ApEinfo_label=Digestion of
                     NheI-HIS-SGS-TEV-mCherry-KpnII- PP-BglII- hypothetical
                     (modified) (modified) extraction 
                     /ApEinfo_fwdcolor=#7eff74
                     /ApEinfo_revcolor=#7eff74
                     /ApEinfo_graphicformat=arrow_data {{0 1 2 0 0 -1} {} 0}
                     width 5 offset 0
     motif           2491..2508
                     /created_by="User"
                     /modified_by="CHo"
                     /note="Derived using Geneious Prime 2020.1.2 'Annotate
                     from Database' based on nucleotide similarity"
                     /Transferred_From="pmCherry HIS TEV mCHERRY GGHRWI PP
                     hsSynapsin1"
                     /Transferred_Similarity="100.00%"
                     /Primary_Match="100.00%; Adjusted-Interval-0:0/0; GGHRWI
                     (<a href=""urn:local:.:p7-c1ntazg"">pmCherry HIS TEV
                     mCHERRY GGHRWI PP hsSynapsin1</a>)"
                     /Alternative_Match="100.00%; Adjusted-Interval-0:0/0;
                     GGHRWI (<a href=""urn:local:.:yu-c191zft"">pmCherry HIS
                     TEV mCHERRY GGHRWI PP hsIntersectin(SH3)5</a>)"
                     /Alternative_Match="100.00%; Adjusted-Interval-0:0/0;
                     GGHRWI (<a href=""urn:local:.:117-c1934tm"">pmCherry HIS
                     TEV mCHERRY GGHRWI PP hsSynapsin1(416-705)IDR</a>)"
                     /Alternative_Match="100.00%; Adjusted-Interval-0:0/0;
                     GGHRWI (<a href=""urn:local:.:q0-c1ntfla"">pmCherry HIS
                     TEV mCHERRY GGHRWI PP hsSynapsin1(1-415)âIDR</a>)"
                     /Alternative_Match="100.00%; Adjusted-Interval-0:0/0;
                     GGHRWI (<a href=""urn:local:.:wg-c190nyh"">pmCherry HIS
                     TEV mCHERRY GGHRWI PP hsGrb2</a>)"
                     /label=GGHRWI
                     /ApEinfo_fwdcolor=pink
                     /ApEinfo_revcolor=pink
                     /ApEinfo_graphicformat=arrow_data {{0 1 2 0 0 -1} {} 0}
                     width 5 offset 0
     misc            2509..2532
                     /created_by="User"
                     /modified_by="CHo"
                     /label=3C cleavage site
                     /ApEinfo_fwdcolor=pink
                     /ApEinfo_revcolor=pink
                     /ApEinfo_graphicformat=arrow_data {{0 1 2 0 0 -1} {} 0}
                     width 5 offset 0
     misc_feature    2538..3695
                     /Source="referenceToDocument: urn:local:.:3a-ca4vzam"
                     /note="Geneious type: Concatenated sequence"
                     /label=pEGFPN1_mEGFP_SG_hsVASP PCR Product (digested by
                     EcoRI, XhoI) Fragment 2 (concatenated sequence 2)
                     /ApEinfo_fwdcolor=#7eff74
                     /ApEinfo_revcolor=#7eff74
                     /ApEinfo_graphicformat=arrow_data {{0 1 2 0 0 -1} {} 0}
                     width 5 offset 0
     misc_feature    2543..2544
                     /Color="-1"
                     /label=codon
                     /ApEinfo_fwdcolor=#7eff74
                     /ApEinfo_revcolor=#7eff74
                     /ApEinfo_graphicformat=arrow_data {{0 1 2 0 0 -1} {} 0}
                     width 5 offset 0
     misc_feature    2545..3687
                     /label=human VASP (NM_003370.3)
                     /ApEinfo_fwdcolor=#ffa3b6
                     /ApEinfo_revcolor=#ffa3b6
                     /ApEinfo_graphicformat=arrow_data {{0 1 2 0 0 -1} {} 0}
                     width 5 offset 0
     misc_feature    complement(3688..3690)
                     /Color="-1"
                     /label=stop
                     /ApEinfo_fwdcolor=#7eff74
                     /ApEinfo_revcolor=#7eff74
                     /ApEinfo_graphicformat=arrow_data {{0 1 2 0 0 -1} {} 0}
                     width 5 offset 0
     misc_feature    3692..3711
                     /note="Geneious type: Concatenated sequence"
                     /label=Digestion of pEGFP-C1 from addgene - Fragment 2
                     (concatenated sequence 1)
                     /ApEinfo_fwdcolor=#7eff74
                     /ApEinfo_revcolor=#7eff74
                     /ApEinfo_graphicformat=arrow_data {{0 1 2 0 0 -1} {} 0}
                     width 5 offset 0
     misc_feature    3692..3711
                     /Source="referenceToDocument: urn:local:.:30-ca4vyub"
                     /note="Geneious type: Concatenated sequence"
                     /label=pmCherry HIS TEV mCHERRY GGHRWI PP (digested by
                     EcoRI, XhoI) Fragment 2 - Digestion of pEGFP-C1 from 
                     /ApEinfo_fwdcolor=#7eff74
                     /ApEinfo_revcolor=#7eff74
                     /ApEinfo_graphicformat=arrow_data {{0 1 2 0 0 -1} {} 0}
                     width 5 offset 0
     terminator      3744..3972
                     /translation="MVSKGEELFTGVVPILVELDGDVNGHKFSVSGEGEGDATYGKLT
                     LKFICTTGKLPVPWPTLVTTLTYGVQCFSRYPDHMKQHDFFKSAMPEGYVQERTIFFK
                     DDGNYKTRAEVKFEGDTLVNRIELKGIDFKEDGNILGHKLEYNYNSHNVYIMADKQKN
                     GIKVNFKIRHNIEDGSVQLADHYQQNTPIGDGPVLLPDNHYLSTQSALSKDPNEKRDH
                     MVLLEFVTAAGITLGMDELYKSGLRSRAQASNSAVDGTAGPGSTGSR*"
                     /label=SV40_PA_terminator
                     /ApEinfo_fwdcolor=#9d1b1c
                     /ApEinfo_revcolor=#9d1b1c
                     /ApEinfo_graphicformat=arrow_data {{0 1 2 0 0 -1} {} 0}
                     width 5 offset 0
     misc_feature    3942..3961
                     /translation="MVSKGEELFTGVVPILVELDGDVNGHKFSVSGEGEGDATYGKLT
                     LKFICTTGKLPVPWPTLVTTLTYGVQCFSRYPDHMKQHDFFKSAMPEGYVQERTIFFK
                     DDGNYKTRAEVKFEGDTLVNRIELKGIDFKEDGNILGHKLEYNYNSHNVYIMADKQKN
                     GIKVNFKIRHNIEDGSVQLADHYQQNTPIGDGPVLLPDNHYLSTQSALSKDPNEKRDH
                     MVLLEFVTAAGITLGMDELYKSGLRSRAQASNSAVDGTAGPGSTGSR*"
                     /label=EBV_rev_primer
                     /ApEinfo_fwdcolor=#7eff74
                     /ApEinfo_revcolor=#7eff74
                     /ApEinfo_graphicformat=arrow_data {{0 1 2 0 0 -1} {} 0}
                     width 5 offset 0
     rep_origin      complement(4111..4417)
                     /translation="XXXXXXXXXXXXXXXXXXXXXXXXXXXXXXXXXXXXXXXXXXXX
                     XXXXXXXXXXXXXXXXXXXXXXXXXXXXXXXXXXXXXXXXXXXXXXXXXXXXXXXXXX
                     XXXXXXXXXXXXXXXXXXXXXXXXXXXXXXXXXXXXXXXXXXXXXXXXXXXXXXXXXX
                     XXXXXXXXXXXXXXXXXXXXXXXXXXXXXXXXXXXXXXXXXXXXXXXXXXXXXXXXXX
                     XXXXXXXXXXXXXXXXXXXXXXXXXXXXXXXXXXXXXXXXXXXXXXXX"
                     /label=f1_origin
                     /ApEinfo_fwdcolor=#999999
                     /ApEinfo_revcolor=#999999
                     /ApEinfo_graphicformat=arrow_data {{0 1 2 0 0 -1} {} 0}
                     width 5 offset 0
     promoter        4496..4524
                     /translation="MVSKGEELFTGVVPILVELDGDVNGHKFSVSGEGEGDATYGKLT
                     LKFICTTGKLPVPWPTLVTTLTYGVQCFSRYPDHMKQHDFFKSAMPEGYVQERTIFFK
                     DDGNYKTRAEVKFEGDTLVNRIELKGIDFKEDGNILGHKLEYNYNSHNVYIMADKQKN
                     GIKVNFKIRHNIEDGSVQLADHYQQNTPIGDGPVLLPDNHYLSTQSALSKDPNEKRDH
                     MVLLEFVTAAGITLGMDELYKSGLRSRAQASNSAVDGTAGPGSTGSR*"
                     /label=AmpR_promoter
                     /ApEinfo_fwdcolor=#346ee0
                     /ApEinfo_revcolor=#346ee0
                     /ApEinfo_graphicformat=arrow_data {{0 1 2 0 0 -1} {} 0}
                     width 5 offset 0
     misc_feature    complement(4590..4610)
                     /translation="MVSKGEELFTGVVPILVELDGDVNGHKFSVSGEGEGDATYGKLT
                     LKFICTTGKLPVPWPTLVTTLTYGVQCFSRYPDHMKQHDFFKSAMPEGYVQERTIFFK
                     DDGNYKTRAEVKFEGDTLVNRIELKGIDFKEDGNILGHKLEYNYNSHNVYIMADKQKN
                     GIKVNFKIRHNIEDGSVQLADHYQQNTPIGDGPVLLPDNHYLSTQSALSKDPNEKRDH
                     MVLLEFVTAAGITLGMDELYKSGLRSRAQASNSAVDGTAGPGSTGSR*"
                     /label=pBABE_3_primer
                     /ApEinfo_fwdcolor=#7eff74
                     /ApEinfo_revcolor=#7eff74
                     /ApEinfo_graphicformat=arrow_data {{0 1 2 0 0 -1} {} 0}
                     width 5 offset 0
     misc_feature    complement(4596..4811)
                     /translation="MVSKGEELFTGVVPILVELDGDVNGHKFSVSGEGEGDATYGKLT
                     LKFICTTGKLPVPWPTLVTTLTYGVQCFSRYPDHMKQHDFFKSAMPEGYVQERTIFFK
                     DDGNYKTRAEVKFEGDTLVNRIELKGIDFKEDGNILGHKLEYNYNSHNVYIMADKQKN
                     GIKVNFKIRHNIEDGSVQLADHYQQNTPIGDGPVLLPDNHYLSTQSALSKDPNEKRDH
                     MVLLEFVTAAGITLGMDELYKSGLRSRAQASNSAVDGTAGPGSTGSR*"
                     /label=SV40_enhancer
                     /ApEinfo_fwdcolor=#7eff74
                     /ApEinfo_revcolor=#7eff74
                     /ApEinfo_graphicformat=arrow_data {{0 1 2 0 0 -1} {} 0}
                     width 5 offset 0
     promoter        4608..4876
                     /translation="MVSKGEELFTGVVPILVELDGDVNGHKFSVSGEGEGDATYGKLT
                     LKFICTTGKLPVPWPTLVTTLTYGVQCFSRYPDHMKQHDFFKSAMPEGYVQERTIFFK
                     DDGNYKTRAEVKFEGDTLVNRIELKGIDFKEDGNILGHKLEYNYNSHNVYIMADKQKN
                     GIKVNFKIRHNIEDGSVQLADHYQQNTPIGDGPVLLPDNHYLSTQSALSKDPNEKRDH
                     MVLLEFVTAAGITLGMDELYKSGLRSRAQASNSAVDGTAGPGSTGSR*"
                     /label=SV40_promoter
                     /ApEinfo_fwdcolor=#346ee0
                     /ApEinfo_revcolor=#346ee0
                     /ApEinfo_graphicformat=arrow_data {{0 1 2 0 0 -1} {} 0}
                     width 5 offset 0
     rep_origin      4775..4852
                     /translation="MVSKGEELFTGVVPILVELDGDVNGHKFSVSGEGEGDATYGKLT
                     LKFICTTGKLPVPWPTLVTTLTYGVQCFSRYPDHMKQHDFFKSAMPEGYVQERTIFFK
                     DDGNYKTRAEVKFEGDTLVNRIELKGIDFKEDGNILGHKLEYNYNSHNVYIMADKQKN
                     GIKVNFKIRHNIEDGSVQLADHYQQNTPIGDGPVLLPDNHYLSTQSALSKDPNEKRDH
                     MVLLEFVTAAGITLGMDELYKSGLRSRAQASNSAVDGTAGPGSTGSR*"
                     /label=SV40_origin
                     /ApEinfo_fwdcolor=#999999
                     /ApEinfo_revcolor=#999999
                     /ApEinfo_graphicformat=arrow_data {{0 1 2 0 0 -1} {} 0}
                     width 5 offset 0
     misc_feature    4837..4856
                     /translation="MVSKGEELFTGVVPILVELDGDVNGHKFSVSGEGEGDATYGKLT
                     LKFICTTGKLPVPWPTLVTTLTYGVQCFSRYPDHMKQHDFFKSAMPEGYVQERTIFFK
                     DDGNYKTRAEVKFEGDTLVNRIELKGIDFKEDGNILGHKLEYNYNSHNVYIMADKQKN
                     GIKVNFKIRHNIEDGSVQLADHYQQNTPIGDGPVLLPDNHYLSTQSALSKDPNEKRDH
                     MVLLEFVTAAGITLGMDELYKSGLRSRAQASNSAVDGTAGPGSTGSR*"
                     /label=SV40pro_F_primer
                     /ApEinfo_fwdcolor=#7eff74
                     /ApEinfo_revcolor=#7eff74
                     /ApEinfo_graphicformat=arrow_data {{0 1 2 0 0 -1} {} 0}
                     width 5 offset 0
     CDS             4959..5753
                     /translation="MIEQDGLHAGSPAAWVERLFGYDWAQQTIGCSDAAVFRLSAQGR
                     PVLFVKTDLSGALNELQDEAARLSWLATTGVPCAAVLDVVTEAGRDWLLLGEVPGQDL
                     LSSHLAPAEKVSIMADAMRRLHTLDPATCPFDHQAKHRIERARTRMEAGLVDQDDLDE
                     EHQGLAPAELFARLKASMPDGEDLVVTHGDACLPNIMVENGRFSGFIDCGRLGVADRY
                     QDIALATRDIAEELGGEWADRFLVLYGIAAPDSQRIAFYRLLDEFF*"
                     /label=ORF frame 2
                     /ApEinfo_fwdcolor=#e9d024
                     /ApEinfo_revcolor=#e9d024
                     /ApEinfo_graphicformat=arrow_data {{0 1 2 0 0 -1} {} 0}
                     width 5 offset 0
     gene            4962..5750
                     /gene="NeoR/KanR"
                     /translation="MIEQDGLHAGSPAAWVERLFGYDWAQQTIGCSDAAVFRLSAQGR
                     PVLFVKTDLSGALNELQDEAARLSWLATTGVPCAAVLDVVTEAGRDWLLLGEVPGQDL
                     LSSHLAPAEKVSIMADAMRRLHTLDPATCPFDHQAKHRIERARTRMEAGLVDQDDLDE
                     EHQGLAPAELFARLKASMPDGEDLVVTHGDACLPNIMVENGRFSGFIDCGRLGVADRY
                     QDIALATRDIAEELGGEWADRFLVLYGIAAPDSQRIAFYRLLDEFF*"
                     /label=NeoR/KanR
                     /ApEinfo_fwdcolor=#ff797d
                     /ApEinfo_revcolor=#ff102f
                     /ApEinfo_graphicformat=arrow_data {{0 1 2 0 0 -1} {} 0}
                     width 5 offset 0
     CDS             complement(5268..5804)
                     /translation="MAGWASLGRSFRTPESRSEELVKKAIEGDALRIGSGDTVKHEEA
                     VSPFAAKLFSNITGSQRYVLIAVRHTQPATVDESRKAAIFHHDIRQAGIAMGHDEILA
                     VGHARLEPGEQFGWREPLMLFVQIILIDKTGFHPSTCSLDAMFRLVVEWAGSRIKRMQ
                     PPHCISHDGYFLGRSKVR*"
                     /label=ORF frame 3
                     /ApEinfo_fwdcolor=#e9d024
                     /ApEinfo_revcolor=#e9d024
                     /ApEinfo_graphicformat=arrow_data {{0 1 2 0 0 -1} {} 0}
                     width 5 offset 0
     terminator      5928..6197
                     /translation="MAGWASLGRSFRTPESRSEELVKKAIEGDALRIGSGDTVKHEEA
                     VSPFAAKLFSNITGSQRYVLIAVRHTQPATVDESRKAAIFHHDIRQAGIAMGHDEILA
                     VGHARLEPGEQFGWREPLMLFVQIILIDKTGFHPSTCSLDAMFRLVVEWAGSRIKRMQ
                     PPHCISHDGYFLGRSKVR*"
                     /label=TK_PA_terminator
                     /ApEinfo_fwdcolor=#9d1b1c
                     /ApEinfo_revcolor=#9d1b1c
                     /ApEinfo_graphicformat=arrow_data {{0 1 2 0 0 -1} {} 0}
                     width 5 offset 0
     rep_origin      6345..6964
                     /translation="MAGWASLGRSFRTPESRSEELVKKAIEGDALRIGSGDTVKHEEA
                     VSPFAAKLFSNITGSQRYVLIAVRHTQPATVDESRKAAIFHHDIRQAGIAMGHDEILA
                     VGHARLEPGEQFGWREPLMLFVQIILIDKTGFHPSTCSLDAMFRLVVEWAGSRIKRMQ
                     PPHCISHDGYFLGRSKVR*"
                     /label=pBR322_origin
                     /ApEinfo_fwdcolor=#999999
                     /ApEinfo_revcolor=#999999
                     /ApEinfo_graphicformat=arrow_data {{0 1 2 0 0 -1} {} 0}
                     width 5 offset 0
ORIGIN
        1 tagttattaa tagtaatcaa ttacggggtc attagttcat agcccatata tggagttccg
       61 cgttacataa cttacggtaa atggcccgcc tggctgaccg cccaacgacc cccgcccatt
      121 gacgtcaata atgacgtatg ttcccatagt aacgccaata gggactttcc attgacgtca
      181 atgggtggag tatttacggt aaactgccca cttggcagta catcaagtgt atcatatgcc
      241 aagtacgccc cctattgacg tcaatgacgg taaatggccc gcctggcatt atgcccagta
      301 catgacctta tgggactttc ctacttggca gtacatctac gtattagtca tcgctattac
      361 catggtgatg cggttttggc agtacatcaa tgggcgtgga tagcggtttg actcacgggg
      421 atttccaagt ctccacccca ttgacgtcaa tgggagtttg ttttggcacc aaaatcaacg
      481 ggactttcca aaatgtcgta acaactccgc cccattgacg caaatgggcg gtaggcgtgt
      541 acggtgggag gtctatataa gcagagctgg tttagtgaac cgtcagatcc gctagcgcta
      601 ccggtcgcca ccatgcatca ccatcaccat cacatgaaaa tcgaagaagg taaactggta
      661 atctggatta acggcgataa aggctataac ggtctcgctg aagtcggtaa gaaattcgag
      721 aaagataccg gaattaaagt caccgttgag catccggata aactggaaga gaaattccca
      781 caggttgcgg caactggcga tggccctgac attatcttct gggcacacga ccgctttggt
      841 ggctacgctc aatctggcct gttggctgaa atcaccccgg acaaagcgtt ccaggacaag
      901 ctgtatccgt ttacctggga tgccgtacgt tacaacggca agctgattgc ttacccgatc
      961 gctgttgaag cgttatcgct gatttataac aaagatctgc tgccgaaccc gccaaaaacc
     1021 tgggaagaga tcccggcgct ggataaagaa ctgaaagcga aaggtaagag cgcgctgatg
     1081 ttcaacctgc aagaaccgta cttcacctgg ccgctgattg ctgctgacgg gggttatgcg
     1141 ttcaagtatg aaaacggcaa gtacgacatt aaagacgtgg gcgtggataa cgctggcgcg
     1201 aaagcgggtc tgaccttcct ggttgacctg attaaaaaca aacacatgaa tgcagacacc
     1261 gattactcca tcgcagaagc tgcctttaat aaaggcgaaa cagcgatgac catcaacggc
     1321 ccgtgggcat ggtccaacat cgacaccagc aaagtgaatt atggtgtaac ggtactgccg
     1381 accttcaagg gtcaaccatc caaaccgttc gttggcgtgc tgagcgcagg tattaacgcc
     1441 gccagtccga acaaagagct ggcaaaagag ttcctcgaaa actatctgct gactgatgaa
     1501 ggtctggaag cggttaataa agacaaaccg ctgggtgccg tagcgctgaa gtcttacgag
     1561 gaagagttgg cgaaagatcc acgtattgcc gccactatgg aaaacgccca gaaaggtgaa
     1621 atcatgccga acatcccgca gatgtccgct ttctggtatg ccgtgcgtac tgcggtgatc
     1681 aacgccgcca gcggtcgtca gactgtcgat gaagccctga aagacgcgca gactagcggc
     1741 gagaacctgt acttccaggg cagcggcgtg agcaagggcg aggagctgtt caccggggtg
     1801 gtgcccatcc tggtcgagct ggacggcgac gtaaacggcc acaagttcag cgtgtccggc
     1861 gagggcgagg gcgatgccac ctacggcaag ctgaccctga agttcatctg caccaccggc
     1921 aagctgcccg tgccctggcc caccctcgtg accaccctga cctacggcgt gcagtgcttc
     1981 agccgctacc ccgaccacat gaagcagcac gacttcttca agtccgccat gcccgaaggc
     2041 tacgtccagg agcgcaccat cttcttcaag gacgacggca actacaagac ccgcgccgag
     2101 gtgaagttcg agggcgacac cctggtgaac cgcatcgagc tgaagggcat cgacttcaag
     2161 gaggacggca acatcctggg gcacaagctg gagtacaact acaacagcca caacgtctat
     2221 atcatggccg acaagcagaa gaacggcatc aaggtgaact tcaagatccg ccacaacatc
     2281 gaggacggca gcgtgcagct cgccgaccac taccagcaga acacccccat cggcgacggc
     2341 cccgtgctgc tgcccgacaa ccactacctg agcacccagt ccgccctgag caaagacccc
     2401 aacgagaagc gcgatcacat ggtcctgctg gagttcgtga ccgccgccgg gatcactctc
     2461 ggcatggacg agctgtacaa gtccggactc ggcggccacc gctggatcct ggaggtgctg
     2521 ttccagggcc ccagatctcg aggcatgagc gagacggtca tctgttccag ccgggccact
     2581 gtgatgcttt atgatgatgg caacaagcga tggctccctg ctggcacggg tccccaggcc
     2641 ttcagccgcg tccagatcta ccacaacccc acggccaatt cctttcgcgt cgtgggccgg
     2701 aagatgcagc ccgaccagca ggtggtcatc aactgtgcca tcgtccgggg tgtcaagtat
     2761 aaccaggcca cccccaactt ccatcagtgg cgcgacgctc gccaggtctg gggcctcaac
     2821 ttcggcagca aggaggatgc ggcccagttt gccgccggca tggccagtgc cctagaggcg
     2881 ttggaaggag gtgggccccc tccaccccca gcacttccca cctggtcggt cccgaacggc
     2941 ccctccccgg aggaggtgga gcagcagaaa aggcagcagc ccggcccgtc ggagcacata
     3001 gagcgccggg tctccaatgc aggaggccca cctgctcccc ccgctggggg tccaccccca
     3061 ccaccaggac ctccccctcc tccaggtccc cccccacccc caggtttgcc cccttcgggg
     3121 gtcccagctg cagcgcacgg agcaggggga ggaccacccc ctgcaccccc tctcccggca
     3181 gcacagggcc ctggtggtgg gggagctggg gccccaggcc tggccgcagc tattgctgga
     3241 gccaaactca ggaaagtcag caagcaggag gaggcctcag gggggcccac agcccccaaa
     3301 gctgagagtg gtcgaagcgg aggtggggga ctcatggaag agatgaacgc catgctggcc
     3361 cggagaagga aagccacgca agttggggag aaaaccccca aggatgaatc tgccaatcag
     3421 gaggagccag aggccagagt cccggcccag agtgaatctg tgcggagacc ctgggagaag
     3481 aacagcacaa ccttgccaag gatgaagtcg tcttcttcgg tgaccacttc cgagacccaa
     3541 ccctgcacgc ccagcnnnnn nnnnnnnnnn nnnnnnnnnn nnnnnnnnnn nnnnnnnnnn
     3601 nnnnnnnnnn nnnnnnnnnn nnnnnnnnnn nnnnnnnnnn nnnnnnnnnn nnnnnnnnnn
     3661 nnnnnnnnnn nnnnnggttc tccctgataa gaattctgca gtcgacggta ccgcgggccc
     3721 gggatccacc ggatctagat aactgatcat aatcagccat accacatttg tagaggtttt
     3781 acttgcttta aaaaacctcc cacacctccc cctgaacctg aaacataaaa tgaatgcaat
     3841 tgttgttgtt aacttgttta ttgcagctta taatggttac aaataaagca atagcatcac
     3901 aaatttcaca aataaagcat ttttttcact gcattctagt tgtggtttgt ccaaactcat
     3961 caatgtatct taacgcgtaa attgtaagcg ttaatatttt gttaaaattc gcgttaaatt
     4021 tttgttaaat cagctcattt tttaaccaat aggccgaaat cggcaaaatc ccttataaat
     4081 caaaagaata gaccgagata gggttgagtg ttgttccagt ttggaacaag agtccactat
     4141 taaagaacgt ggactccaac gtcaaaggnn nnnnnnnnnn nnnnnnnnnn nnnnnnnnnn
     4201 nnnnnnnnnn nnnnnnntnn nnnnnnnnnn nnnnnnnnnn nnnnnnnnnn nnnnnnnnnn
     4261 nnnnnnnnnn nnnnnnnnnn nnnnnnnnnn nnnnnnnnnn nnnnnnnnng nnnnnnnnnn
     4321 nnnnnnnnnn nnnnnnnnnn nnnnnnnnnn nnnnnnnnnn nnnnnnnnnn nnnnnnnnnn
     4381 nnnnnnnnnn nnnnnnnnnn nnnnnnnnnn nnnnnnnnnn nnnnnnnnnn nnnncaggtg
     4441 gcacttttcg gggaaatgtg cgcggaaccc ctatttgttt atttttctaa atacattcaa
     4501 atatgtatcc gctcatgaga caataaccct gataaatgct tcaataatat tgaaaaagga
     4561 agagtcctga ggcggaaaga accagctgtg gaatgtgtgt cagttagggt gtggaaagtc
     4621 cccaggctcc ccagcaggca gaagtatgca aagcatgcat ctcaattagt cagcaaccag
     4681 gtgtggaaag tccccaggct ccccagcagg cagaagtatg caaagcatgc atctcaatta
     4741 gtcagcaacc atagtcccgc ccctaactcc gcccatcccg cccctaactc cgcccagttc
     4801 cgcccattct ccgccccatg gctgactaat tttttttatt tatgcagagg ccgaggccgc
     4861 ctcggcctct gagctattcc agaagtagtg aggaggcttt tttggaggcc taggcttttg
     4921 caaagatcga tcaagagaca ggatgaggat cgtttcgcat gattgaacaa gatggattgc
     4981 acgcaggttc tccggccgct tgggtggaga ggctattcgg ctatgactgg gcacaacaga
     5041 caatcggctg ctctgatgcc gccgtgttcc ggctgtcagc gcaggggcgc ccggttcttt
     5101 ttgtcaagac cgacctgtcc ggtgccctga atgaactgca agacgaggca gcgcggctat
     5161 cgtggctggc cacgacgggc gttccttgcg cagctgtgct cgacgttgtc actgaagcgg
     5221 gaagggactg gctgctattg ggcgaagtgc cggggcagga tctcctgtca tctcaccttg
     5281 ctcctgccga gaaagtatcc atcatggctg atgcaatgcg gcggctgcat acgcttgatc
     5341 cggctacctg cccattcgac caccaagcga aacatcgcat cgagcgagca cgtactcgga
     5401 tggaagccgg tcttgtcgat caggatgatc tggacgaaga gcatcagggg ctcgcgccag
     5461 ccgaactgtt cgccaggctc aaggcgagca tgcccgacgg cgaggatctc gtcgtgaccc
     5521 atggcgatgc ctgcttgccg aatatcatgg tggaaaatgg ccgcttttct ggattcatcg
     5581 actgtggccg gctgggtgtg gcggaccgct atcaggacat agcgttggct acccgtgata
     5641 ttgctgaaga gcttggcggc gaatgggctg accgcttcct cgtgctttac ggtatcgccg
     5701 ctcccgattc gcagcgcatc gccttctatc gccttcttga cgagttcttc tgagcgggac
     5761 tctggggttc gaaatgaccg accaagcgac gcccaacctg ccatcacgag atttcgattc
     5821 caccgccgcc ttctatgaaa ggttgggctt cggaatcgtt ttccgggacg ccggctggat
     5881 gatcctccag cgcggggatc tcatgctgga gttcttcgcc caccctaggg ggaggctaac
     5941 tgaaacacgg aaggagacaa taccggaagg aacccgcgct atgacggcaa taaaaagaca
     6001 gaataaaacg cacggtgttg ggtcgtttgt tcataaacgc ggggttcggt cccagggctg
     6061 gcactctgtc gataccccac cgagacccca ttggggccaa tacgcccgcg tttcttcctt
     6121 ttccccaccc caccccccaa gttcgggtga aggcccaggg ctcgcagcca acgtcggggc
     6181 ggcaggccct gccatagcct caggttactc atatatactt tagattgatt taaaacttca
     6241 tttttaattt aaaaggatct aggtgaagat cctttttgat aatctcatga ccaaaatccc
     6301 ttaacgtgag ttttcgttcc actgagcgtc agaccccgta gaaaagatca aaggatcttc
     6361 ttgagatcct ttttttctgc gcgtaatctg ctgcttgcaa acaaaaaaac caccgctacc
     6421 agcggtggtt tgtttgccgg atcaagagct accaactctt tttccgaagg taactggctt
     6481 cagcagagcg cagataccaa atactgtcct tctagtgtag ccgtagttag gccaccactt
     6541 caagaactct gtagcaccgc ctacatacct cgctctgcta atcctgttac cagtggctgc
     6601 tgccagtggc gataagtcgt gtcttaccgg gttggactca agacgatagt taccggataa
     6661 ggcgcagcgg tcgggctgaa cggggggttc gtgcacacag cccagcttgg agcgaacgac
     6721 ctacaccgaa ctgagatacc tacagcgtga gctatgagaa agcgccacgc ttcccgaagg
     6781 gagaaaggcg gacaggtatc cggtaagcgg cagggtcgga acaggagagc gcacgaggga
     6841 gcttccaggg ggaaacgcct ggtatcttta tagtcctgtc gggtttcgcc acctctgact
     6901 tgagcgtcga tttttgtgat gctcgtcagg ggggcggagc ctatggaaaa acgccagcaa
     6961 cgcggccttt ttacggttcc tggccttttg ctggcctttt gctcacatgt tctttcctgc
     7021 gttatcccct gattctgtgg ataaccgtat taccgccatg cat 
//
