# Supplementary material for: A nano-liquid hub integrating growth and immune-evasion signaling to promote cell survival
Source: bioRxiv preprint, doi:10.1101/2021.12.30.474523, version 5 (2026-03-18)
Supplement: Supplementary data S1 [file 474523_file08.zip › DataS1_DNAfiles/062_pcDNA3_1-SP(CD59)-ACP-CD59.gb]

LOCUS       pcDNA31____SP_AC        6006 bp ds-DNA     linear       04-JUL-2021
DEFINITION  .
ACCESSION   
VERSION     
SOURCE      .
  ORGANISM  .
COMMENT     
COMMENT     ApEinfo:methylated:1
FEATURES             Location/Qualifiers
     misc_feature    923..997
                     /label=SP(CD59, human: NM_000611.5)
                     /ApEinfo_fwdcolor=#c1b1ff
                     /ApEinfo_revcolor=#c1b1ff
                     /ApEinfo_graphicformat=arrow_data {{0 1 2 0 0 -1} {} 0}
                     width 5 offset 0
     promoter        236..852
                     /label=CMV_immearly_promoter
                     /ApEinfo_fwdcolor=#346ee0
                     /ApEinfo_revcolor=#346ee0
                     /ApEinfo_graphicformat=arrow_data {{0 1 2 0 0 -1} {} 0}
                     width 5 offset 0
     misc_feature    complement(1600..1617)
                     /label=BGH_rev_primer
                     /ApEinfo_fwdcolor=#7eff74
                     /ApEinfo_revcolor=#7eff74
                     /ApEinfo_graphicformat=arrow_data {{0 1 2 0 0 -1} {} 0}
                     width 5 offset 0
     promoter        2331..2599
                     /label=SV40_promoter
                     /ApEinfo_fwdcolor=#346ee0
                     /ApEinfo_revcolor=#346ee0
                     /ApEinfo_graphicformat=arrow_data {{0 1 2 0 0 -1} {} 0}
                     width 5 offset 0
     CDS             complement(3023..3559)
                     /translation="MAGWASLGRSFRTPESRSEELVKKAIEGDALRIGSGDTVKHEEA
                     VSPFAAKLFSNITGSQRYVLIAVRHTQPATVDESRKAAIFHHDIRQAGIAMGHDEILA
                     VGHARLEPGEQFGWREPLMLFVQIILIDKTGFHPSTCSLDAMFRLVVEWAGSRIKRMQ
                     PPHCISHDGYFLGRSKVR*"
                     /label=ORF frame 3
                     /ApEinfo_fwdcolor=#e9d024
                     /ApEinfo_revcolor=#e9d024
                     /ApEinfo_graphicformat=arrow_data {{0 1 2 0 0 -1} {} 0}
                     width 5 offset 0
     promoter        complement(3901..3930)
                     /translation="MAGWASLGRSFRTPESRSEELVKKAIEGDALRIGSGDTVKHEEA
                     VSPFAAKLFSNITGSQRYVLIAVRHTQPATVDESRKAAIFHHDIRQAGIAMGHDEILA
                     VGHARLEPGEQFGWREPLMLFVQIILIDKTGFHPSTCSLDAMFRLVVEWAGSRIKRMQ
                     PPHCISHDGYFLGRSKVR*"
                     /label=lac_promoter
                     /ApEinfo_fwdcolor=#346ee0
                     /ApEinfo_revcolor=#346ee0
                     /ApEinfo_graphicformat=arrow_data {{0 1 2 0 0 -1} {} 0}
                     width 5 offset 0
     misc_feature    1004..1237
                     /label=ACP
                     /ApEinfo_fwdcolor=#acf999
                     /ApEinfo_revcolor=#acf999
                     /ApEinfo_graphicformat=arrow_data {{0 1 2 0 0 -1} {} 0}
                     width 5 offset 0
     misc_feature    315..602
                     /label=CAG_enhancer
                     /ApEinfo_fwdcolor=#7eff74
                     /ApEinfo_revcolor=#7eff74
                     /ApEinfo_graphicformat=arrow_data {{0 1 2 0 0 -1} {} 0}
                     width 5 offset 0
     terminator      1603..1830
                     /label=bGH_PA_terminator
                     /ApEinfo_fwdcolor=#9d1b1c
                     /ApEinfo_revcolor=#9d1b1c
                     /ApEinfo_graphicformat=arrow_data {{0 1 2 0 0 -1} {} 0}
                     width 5 offset 0
     rep_origin      2498..2575
                     /label=SV40_origin
                     /ApEinfo_fwdcolor=#999999
                     /ApEinfo_revcolor=#999999
                     /ApEinfo_graphicformat=arrow_data {{0 1 2 0 0 -1} {} 0}
                     width 5 offset 0
     terminator      3685..3804
                     /translation="MAGWASLGRSFRTPESRSEELVKKAIEGDALRIGSGDTVKHEEA
                     VSPFAAKLFSNITGSQRYVLIAVRHTQPATVDESRKAAIFHHDIRQAGIAMGHDEILA
                     VGHARLEPGEQFGWREPLMLFVQIILIDKTGFHPSTCSLDAMFRLVVEWAGSRIKRMQ
                     PPHCISHDGYFLGRSKVR*"
                     /label=SV40_PA_terminator
                     /ApEinfo_fwdcolor=#9d1b1c
                     /ApEinfo_revcolor=#9d1b1c
                     /ApEinfo_graphicformat=arrow_data {{0 1 2 0 0 -1} {} 0}
                     width 5 offset 0
     gene            complement(5010..5870)
                     /gene="Ampicillin"
                     /translation="MAGWASLGRSFRTPESRSEELVKKAIEGDALRIGSGDTVKHEEA
                     VSPFAAKLFSNITGSQRYVLIAVRHTQPATVDESRKAAIFHHDIRQAGIAMGHDEILA
                     VGHARLEPGEQFGWREPLMLFVQIILIDKTGFHPSTCSLDAMFRLVVEWAGSRIKRMQ
                     PPHCISHDGYFLGRSKVR*"
                     /label=Ampicillin
                     /ApEinfo_fwdcolor=#ff797d
                     /ApEinfo_revcolor=#ff102f
                     /ApEinfo_graphicformat=arrow_data {{0 1 2 0 0 -1} {} 0}
                     width 5 offset 0
     misc_feature    1244..1555
                     /label=human CD59 (noSP) (NM_000611.5)
                     /ApEinfo_fwdcolor=#ffa3b6
                     /ApEinfo_revcolor=#ffa3b6
                     /ApEinfo_graphicformat=arrow_data {{0 1 2 0 0 -1} {} 0}
                     width 5 offset 0
     misc_feature    769..789
                     /label=CMV_fwd_primer
                     /ApEinfo_fwdcolor=#7eff74
                     /ApEinfo_revcolor=#7eff74
                     /ApEinfo_graphicformat=arrow_data {{0 1 2 0 0 -1} {} 0}
                     width 5 offset 0
     rep_origin      1893..2199
                     /label=f1_origin
                     /ApEinfo_fwdcolor=#999999
                     /ApEinfo_revcolor=#999999
                     /ApEinfo_graphicformat=arrow_data {{0 1 2 0 0 -1} {} 0}
                     width 5 offset 0
     misc_feature    2560..2579
                     /label=SV40pro_F_primer
                     /ApEinfo_fwdcolor=#7eff74
                     /ApEinfo_revcolor=#7eff74
                     /ApEinfo_graphicformat=arrow_data {{0 1 2 0 0 -1} {} 0}
                     width 5 offset 0
     misc_feature    3773..3792
                     /translation="MAGWASLGRSFRTPESRSEELVKKAIEGDALRIGSGDTVKHEEA
                     VSPFAAKLFSNITGSQRYVLIAVRHTQPATVDESRKAAIFHHDIRQAGIAMGHDEILA
                     VGHARLEPGEQFGWREPLMLFVQIILIDKTGFHPSTCSLDAMFRLVVEWAGSRIKRMQ
                     PPHCISHDGYFLGRSKVR*"
                     /label=EBV_rev_primer
                     /ApEinfo_fwdcolor=#7eff74
                     /ApEinfo_revcolor=#7eff74
                     /ApEinfo_graphicformat=arrow_data {{0 1 2 0 0 -1} {} 0}
                     width 5 offset 0
     CDS             complement(5010..5870)
                     /translation="MSIQHFRVALIPFFAAFCLPVFAHPETLVKVKDAEDQLGARVGY
                     IELDLNSGKILESFRPEERFPMMSTFKVLLCGAVLSRIDAGQEQLGRRIHYSQNDLVE
                     YSPVTEKHLTDGMTVRELCSAAITMSDNTAANLLLTTIGGPKELTAFLHNMGDHVTRL
                     DRWEPELNEAIPNDERDTTMPVAMATTLRKLLTGELLTLASRQQLIDWMEADKVAGPL
                     LRSALPAGWFIADKSGAGERGSRGIIAALGPDGKPSRIVVIYTTGSQATMDERNRQIA
                     EIGASLIKHW*"
                     /label=ORF frame 2
                     /ApEinfo_fwdcolor=#e9d024
                     /ApEinfo_revcolor=#e9d024
                     /ApEinfo_graphicformat=arrow_data {{0 1 2 0 0 -1} {} 0}
                     width 5 offset 0
     source          1..922
                     /organism="pcDNA3.1(+)"
                     /mol_type="other DNA"
                     /label=source:pcDNA3.1(+)
                     /ApEinfo_fwdcolor=pink
                     /ApEinfo_revcolor=pink
                     /ApEinfo_graphicformat=arrow_data {{0 1 2 0 0 -1} {} 0}
                     width 5 offset 0
     promoter        863..881
                     /label=T7_promoter
                     /ApEinfo_fwdcolor=#346ee0
                     /ApEinfo_revcolor=#346ee0
                     /ApEinfo_graphicformat=arrow_data {{0 1 2 0 0 -1} {} 0}
                     width 5 offset 0
     misc_feature    complement(2313..2333)
                     /label=pBABE_3_primer
                     /ApEinfo_fwdcolor=#7eff74
                     /ApEinfo_revcolor=#7eff74
                     /ApEinfo_graphicformat=arrow_data {{0 1 2 0 0 -1} {} 0}
                     width 5 offset 0
     CDS             2714..3508
                     /translation="MIEQDGLHAGSPAAWVERLFGYDWAQQTIGCSDAAVFRLSAQGR
                     PVLFVKTDLSGALNELQDEAARLSWLATTGVPCAAVLDVVTEAGRDWLLLGEVPGQDL
                     LSSHLAPAEKVSIMADAMRRLHTLDPATCPFDHQAKHRIERARTRMEAGLVDQDDLDE
                     EHQGLAPAELFARLKARMPDGEDLVVTHGDACLPNIMVENGRFSGFIDCGRLGVADRY
                     QDIALATRDIAEELGGEWADRFLVLYGIAAPDSQRIAFYRLLDEFF*"
                     /label=ORF frame 3(1)
                     /ApEinfo_label=ORF frame 3
                     /ApEinfo_fwdcolor=#e9d024
                     /ApEinfo_revcolor=#e9d024
                     /ApEinfo_graphicformat=arrow_data {{0 1 2 0 0 -1} {} 0}
                     width 5 offset 0
     promoter        complement(3848..3866)
                     /translation="MAGWASLGRSFRTPESRSEELVKKAIEGDALRIGSGDTVKHEEA
                     VSPFAAKLFSNITGSQRYVLIAVRHTQPATVDESRKAAIFHHDIRQAGIAMGHDEILA
                     VGHARLEPGEQFGWREPLMLFVQIILIDKTGFHPSTCSLDAMFRLVVEWAGSRIKRMQ
                     PPHCISHDGYFLGRSKVR*"
                     /label=M13_reverse_primer
                     /ApEinfo_fwdcolor=#346ee0
                     /ApEinfo_revcolor=#346ee0
                     /ApEinfo_graphicformat=arrow_data {{0 1 2 0 0 -1} {} 0}
                     width 5 offset 0
     promoter        complement(5912..5940)
                     /translation="MSIQHFRVALIPFFAAFCLPVFAHPETLVKVKDAEDQLGARVGY
                     IELDLNSGKILESFRPEERFPMMSTFKVLLCGAVLSRIDAGQEQLGRRIHYSQNDLVE
                     YSPVTEKHLTDGMTVRELCSAAITMSDNTAANLLLTTIGGPKELTAFLHNMGDHVTRL
                     DRWEPELNEAIPNDERDTTMPVAMATTLRKLLTGELLTLASRQQLIDWMEADKVAGPL
                     LRSALPAGWFIADKSGAGERGSRGIIAALGPDGKPSRIVVIYTTGSQATMDERNRQIA
                     EIGASLIKHW*"
                     /label=AmpR_promoter
                     /ApEinfo_fwdcolor=#346ee0
                     /ApEinfo_revcolor=#346ee0
                     /ApEinfo_graphicformat=arrow_data {{0 1 2 0 0 -1} {} 0}
                     width 5 offset 0
     source          1556..6006
                     /organism="pcDNA3.1(+)"
                     /mol_type="other DNA"
                     /label=source:pcDNA3.1(+)(1)
                     /ApEinfo_label=source:pcDNA3.1(+)
                     /ApEinfo_fwdcolor=pink
                     /ApEinfo_revcolor=pink
                     /ApEinfo_graphicformat=arrow_data {{0 1 2 0 0 -1} {} 0}
                     width 5 offset 0
     misc_feature    complement(2319..2534)
                     /label=SV40_enhancer
                     /ApEinfo_fwdcolor=#7eff74
                     /ApEinfo_revcolor=#7eff74
                     /ApEinfo_graphicformat=arrow_data {{0 1 2 0 0 -1} {} 0}
                     width 5 offset 0
     gene            2717..3505
                     /gene="NeoR/KanR"
                     /translation="MIEQDGLHAGSPAAWVERLFGYDWAQQTIGCSDAAVFRLSAQGR
                     PVLFVKTDLSGALNELQDEAARLSWLATTGVPCAAVLDVVTEAGRDWLLLGEVPGQDL
                     LSSHLAPAEKVSIMADAMRRLHTLDPATCPFDHQAKHRIERARTRMEAGLVDQDDLDE
                     EHQGLAPAELFARLKARMPDGEDLVVTHGDACLPNIMVENGRFSGFIDCGRLGVADRY
                     QDIALATRDIAEELGGEWADRFLVLYGIAAPDSQRIAFYRLLDEFF*"
                     /label=NeoR/KanR
                     /ApEinfo_fwdcolor=#ff797d
                     /ApEinfo_revcolor=#ff102f
                     /ApEinfo_graphicformat=arrow_data {{0 1 2 0 0 -1} {} 0}
                     width 5 offset 0
     misc_feature    complement(3865..3887)
                     /translation="MAGWASLGRSFRTPESRSEELVKKAIEGDALRIGSGDTVKHEEA
                     VSPFAAKLFSNITGSQRYVLIAVRHTQPATVDESRKAAIFHHDIRQAGIAMGHDEILA
                     VGHARLEPGEQFGWREPLMLFVQIILIDKTGFHPSTCSLDAMFRLVVEWAGSRIKRMQ
                     PPHCISHDGYFLGRSKVR*"
                     /label=M13_pUC_rev_primer
                     /ApEinfo_fwdcolor=#7eff74
                     /ApEinfo_revcolor=#7eff74
                     /ApEinfo_graphicformat=arrow_data {{0 1 2 0 0 -1} {} 0}
                     width 5 offset 0
ORIGIN
        1 GACGGATCGG GAGATCTCCC GATCCCCTAT GGTGCACTCT CAGTACAATC TGCTCTGATG
       61 CCGCATAGTT AAGCCAGTAT CTGCTCCCTG CTTGTGTGTT GGAGGTCGCT GAGTAGTGCG
      121 CGAGCAAAAT TTAAGCTACA ACAAGGCAAG GCTTGACCGA CAATTGCATG AAGAATCTGC
      181 TTAGGGTTAG GCGTTTTGCG CTGCTTCGCG ATGTACGGGC CAGATATACG CGTTGACATT
      241 GATTATTGAC TAGTTATTAA TAGTAATCAA TTACGGGGTC ATTAGTTCAT AGCCCATATA
      301 TGGAGTTCCG CGTTACATAA CTTACGGTAA ATGGCCCGCC TGGCTGACCG CCCAACGACC
      361 CCCGCCCATT GACGTCAATA ATGACGTATG TTCCCATAGT AACGCCAATA GGGACTTTCC
      421 ATTGACGTCA ATGGGTGGAG TATTTACGGT AAACTGCCCA CTTGGCAGTA CATCAAGTGT
      481 ATCATATGCC AAGTACGCCC CCTATTGACG TCAATGACGG TAAATGGCCC GCCTGGCATT
      541 ATGCCCAGTA CATGACCTTA TGGGACTTTC CTACTTGGCA GTACATCTAC GTATTAGTCA
      601 TCGCTATTAC CATGGTGATG CGGTTTTGGC AGTACATCAA TGGGCGTGGA TAGCGGTTTG
      661 ACTCACGGGG ATTTCCAAGT CTCCACCCCA TTGACGTCAA TGGGAGTTTG TTTTGGCACC
      721 AAAATCAACG GGACTTTCCA AAATGTCGTA ACAACTCCGC CCCATTGACG CAAATGGGCG
      781 GTAGGCGTGT ACGGTGGGAG GTCTATATAA GCAGAGCTCT CTGGCTAACT AGAGAACCCA
      841 CTGCTTACTG GCTTATCGAA ATTAATACGA CTCACTATAG GGAGACCCAA GCTGGCTAGC
      901 GTTTAAACTT AAGCTTGGTA CCATGGGAAT CCAAGGAGGG TCTGTCCTGT TCGGGCTGCT
      961 GCTCGTCCTG GCTGTCTTCT GCCATTCAGG TCATAGCGTC GACATGAGCA CTATCGAAGA
     1021 ACGCGTTAAG AAAATTATCG GCGAACAGCT GGGCGTTAAG CAGGAAGAAG TTACCAACAA
     1081 TGCTTCTTTC GTTGAAGACC TGGGCGCGGA TTCTCTTGAC ACCGTTGAGC TGGTAATGGC
     1141 TCTGGAAGAA GAGTTTGATA CTGAGATTCC GGACGAAGAA GCTGAGAAAA TCACCACCGT
     1201 TCAGGCTGCC ATTGATTACA TCAACGGCCA CCAGGCGGAA TTCCTGCAGT GCTACAACTG
     1261 TCCTAACCCA ACTGCTGACT GCAAAACAGC CGTCAATTGT TCATCTGATT TTGATGCGTG
     1321 TCTCATTACC AAAGCTGGGT TACAAGTGTA TAACAAGTGT TGGAAGTTTG AGCATTGCAA
     1381 TTTCAACGAC GTCACAACCC GCTTGAGGGA AAATGAGCTA ACGTACTACT GCTGCAAGAA
     1441 GGACCTGTGT AACTTTAACG AACAGCTTGA AAATGGTGGG ACATCCTTAT CAGAGAAAAC
     1501 AGTTCTTCTG CTGGTGACTC CATTTCTGGC AGCAGCCTGG AGCCTTCATC CCTAGGCGGC
     1561 CGCTCGAGTC TAGAGGGCCC GTTTAAACCC GCTGATCAGC CTCGACTGTG CCTTCTAGTT
     1621 GCCAGCCATC TGTTGTTTGC CCCTCCCCCG TGCCTTCCTT GACCCTGGAA GGTGCCACTC
     1681 CCACTGTCCT TTCCTAATAA AATGAGGAAA TTGCATCGCA TTGTCTGAGT AGGTGTCATT
     1741 CTATTCTGGG GGGTGGGGTG GGGCAGGACA GCAAGGGGGA GGATTGGGAA GACAATAGCA
     1801 GGCATGCTGG GGATGCGGTG GGCTCTATGG CTTCTGAGGC GGAAAGAACC AGCTGGGGCT
     1861 CTAGGGGGTA TCCCCNNNNN NNNNNNNNNN NNNNNNNNNN NNNNNNNNNN NNNNNNNNNN
     1921 NNNNNNNNNN NNNNNNNNNN NNNNNNNNNN NNNNNNNNNN NNNNNNNNNN NNNNNNNNNN
     1981 NNNNNNNNNN NNNNNNNNNC NNNNNNNNNN NNNNNNNNNN NNNNNNNNNN NNNNNNNNNN
     2041 NNNNNNNNNN NNNNNNNNNN NNNNNNNNNN NNNNNNNNNN NNNNNNNNNN NANNNNNNNN
     2101 NNNNNNNNNN NNNNNNNNNN NNNNNNNNNN NNNNNNNNNN NCCTTTGACG TTGGAGTCCA
     2161 CGTTCTTTAA TAGTGGACTC TTGTTCCAAA CTGGAACAAC ACTCAACCCT ATCTCGGTCT
     2221 ATTCTTTTGA TTTATAAGGG ATTTTGCCGA TTTCGGCCTA TTGGTTAAAA AATGAGCTGA
     2281 TTTAACAAAA ATTTAACGCG AATTAATTCT GTGGAATGTG TGTCAGTTAG GGTGTGGAAA
     2341 GTCCCCAGGC TCCCCAGCAG GCAGAAGTAT GCAAAGCATG CATCTCAATT AGTCAGCAAC
     2401 CAGGTGTGGA AAGTCCCCAG GCTCCCCAGC AGGCAGAAGT ATGCAAAGCA TGCATCTCAA
     2461 TTAGTCAGCA ACCATAGTCC CGCCCCTAAC TCCGCCCATC CCGCCCCTAA CTCCGCCCAG
     2521 TTCCGCCCAT TCTCCGCCCC ATGGCTGACT AATTTTTTTT ATTTATGCAG AGGCCGAGGC
     2581 CGCCTCTGCC TCTGAGCTAT TCCAGAAGTA GTGAGGAGGC TTTTTTGGAG GCCTAGGCTT
     2641 TTGCAAAAAG CTCCCGGGAG CTTGTATATC CATTTTCGGA TCTGATCAAG AGACAGGATG
     2701 AGGATCGTTT CGCATGATTG AACAAGATGG ATTGCACGCA GGTTCTCCGG CCGCTTGGGT
     2761 GGAGAGGCTA TTCGGCTATG ACTGGGCACA ACAGACAATC GGCTGCTCTG ATGCCGCCGT
     2821 GTTCCGGCTG TCAGCGCAGG GGCGCCCGGT TCTTTTTGTC AAGACCGACC TGTCCGGTGC
     2881 CCTGAATGAA CTGCAGGACG AGGCAGCGCG GCTATCGTGG CTGGCCACGA CGGGCGTTCC
     2941 TTGCGCAGCT GTGCTCGACG TTGTCACTGA AGCGGGAAGG GACTGGCTGC TATTGGGCGA
     3001 AGTGCCGGGG CAGGATCTCC TGTCATCTCA CCTTGCTCCT GCCGAGAAAG TATCCATCAT
     3061 GGCTGATGCA ATGCGGCGGC TGCATACGCT TGATCCGGCT ACCTGCCCAT TCGACCACCA
     3121 AGCGAAACAT CGCATCGAGC GAGCACGTAC TCGGATGGAA GCCGGTCTTG TCGATCAGGA
     3181 TGATCTGGAC GAAGAGCATC AGGGGCTCGC GCCAGCCGAA CTGTTCGCCA GGCTCAAGGC
     3241 GCGCATGCCC GACGGCGAGG ATCTCGTCGT GACCCATGGC GATGCCTGCT TGCCGAATAT
     3301 CATGGTGGAA AATGGCCGCT TTTCTGGATT CATCGACTGT GGCCGGCTGG GTGTGGCGGA
     3361 CCGCTATCAG GACATAGCGT TGGCTACCCG TGATATTGCT GAAGAGCTTG GCGGCGAATG
     3421 GGCTGACCGC TTCCTCGTGC TTTACGGTAT CGCCGCTCCC GATTCGCAGC GCATCGCCTT
     3481 CTATCGCCTT CTTGACGAGT TCTTCTGAGC GGGACTCTGG GGTTCGAAAT GACCGACCAA
     3541 GCGACGCCCA ACCTGCCATC ACGAGATTTC GATTCCACCG CCGCCTTCTA TGAAAGGTTG
     3601 GGCTTCGGAA TCGTTTTCCG GGACGCCGGC TGGATGATCC TCCAGCGCGG GGATCTCATG
     3661 CTGGAGTTCT TCGCCCACCC CAACTTGTTT ATTGCAGCTT ATAATGGTTA CAAATAAAGC
     3721 AATAGCATCA CAAATTTCAC AAATAAAGCA TTTTTTTCAC TGCATTCTAG TTGTGGTTTG
     3781 TCCAAACTCA TCAATGTATC TTATCATGTC TGTATACCGT CGACCTCTAG CTAGAGCTTG
     3841 GCGTAATCAT GGTCATAGCT GTTTCCTGTG TGAAATTGTT ATCCGCTCAC AATTCCACAC
     3901 AACATACGAG CCGGAAGCAT AAAGTGTAAA GCCTGGGGTG CCTAATGAGT GAGCTAACTC
     3961 ACATTAATTG CGTTGCGCTC ACTGCCCGCT TTCCAGTCGG GAAACCTGTC GTGCCAGCTG
     4021 CATTAATGAA TCGGCCAACG CGCGGGGAGA GGCGGTTTGC GTATTGGGCG CTCTTCCGCT
     4081 TCCTCGCTCA CTGACTCGCT GCGCTCGGTC GTTCGGCTGC GGCGAGCGGT ATCAGCTCAC
     4141 TCAAAGGCGG TAATACGGTT ATCCACAGAA TCAGGGGATA ACGCAGGAAA GAACATGTGA
     4201 GCAAAAGGCC AGCAAAAGGC CAGGAACCGT AAAAAGGCCG CGTTGCTGGC GTTTTTCCAT
     4261 AGGCTCCGCC CCCCTGACGA GCATCACAAA AATCGACGCT CAAGTCAGAG GTGGCGAAAC
     4321 CCGACAGGAC TATAAAGATA CCAGGCGTTT CCCCCTGGAA GCTCCCTCGT GCGCTCTCCT
     4381 GTTCCGACCC TGCCGCTTAC CGGATACCTG TCCGCCTTTC TCCCTTCGGG AAGCGTGGCG
     4441 CTTTCTCATA GCTCACGCTG TAGGTATCTC AGTTCGGTGT AGGTCGTTCG CTCCAAGCTG
     4501 GGCTGTGTGC ACGAACCCCC CGTTCAGCCC GACCGCTGCG CCTTATCCGG TAACTATCGT
     4561 CTTGAGTCCA ACCCGGTAAG ACACGACTTA TCGCCACTGG CAGCAGCCAC TGGTAACAGG
     4621 ATTAGCAGAG CGAGGTATGT AGGCGGTGCT ACAGAGTTCT TGAAGTGGTG GCCTAACTAC
     4681 GGCTACACTA GAAGAACAGT ATTTGGTATC TGCGCTCTGC TGAAGCCAGT TACCTTCGGA
     4741 AAAAGAGTTG GTAGCTCTTG ATCCGGCAAA CAAACCACCG CTGGTAGCGG TTTTTTTGTT
     4801 TGCAAGCAGC AGATTACGCG CAGAAAAAAA GGATCTCAAG AAGATCCTTT GATCTTTTCT
     4861 ACGGGGTCTG ACGCTCAGTG GAACGAAAAC TCACGTTAAG GGATTTTGGT CATGAGATTA
     4921 TCAAAAAGGA TCTTCACCTA GATCCTTTTA AATTAAAAAT GAAGTTTTAA ATCAATCTAA
     4981 AGTATATATG AGTAAACTTG GTCTGACAGT TACCAATGCT TAATCAGTGA GGCACCTATC
     5041 TCAGCGATCT GTCTATTTCG TTCATCCATA GTTGCCTGAC TCCCCGTCGT GTAGATAACT
     5101 ACGATACGGG AGGGCTTACC ATCTGGCCCC AGTGCTGCAA TGATACCGCG AGACCCACGC
     5161 TCACCGGCTC CAGATTTATC AGCAATAAAC CAGCCAGCCG GAAGGGCCGA GCGCAGAAGT
     5221 GGTCCTGCAA CTTTATCCGC CTCCATCCAG TCTATTAATT GTTGCCGGGA AGCTAGAGTA
     5281 AGTAGTTCGC CAGTTAATAG TTTGCGCAAC GTTGTTGCCA TTGCTACAGG CATCGTGGTG
     5341 TCACGCTCGT CGTTTGGTAT GGCTTCATTC AGCTCCGGTT CCCAACGATC AAGGCGAGTT
     5401 ACATGATCCC CCATGTTGTG CAAAAAAGCG GTTAGCTCCT TCGGTCCTCC GATCGTTGTC
     5461 AGAAGTAAGT TGGCCGCAGT GTTATCACTC ATGGTTATGG CAGCACTGCA TAATTCTCTT
     5521 ACTGTCATGC CATCCGTAAG ATGCTTTTCT GTGACTGGTG AGTACTCAAC CAAGTCATTC
     5581 TGAGAATAGT GTATGCGGCG ACCGAGTTGC TCTTGCCCGG CGTCAATACG GGATAATACC
     5641 GCGCCACATA GCAGAACTTT AAAAGTGCTC ATCATTGGAA AACGTTCTTC GGGGCGAAAA
     5701 CTCTCAAGGA TCTTACCGCT GTTGAGATCC AGTTCGATGT AACCCACTCG TGCACCCAAC
     5761 TGATCTTCAG CATCTTTTAC TTTCACCAGC GTTTCTGGGT GAGCAAAAAC AGGAAGGCAA
     5821 AATGCCGCAA AAAAGGGAAT AAGGGCGACA CGGAAATGTT GAATACTCAT ACTCTTCCTT
     5881 TTTCAATATT ATTGAAGCAT TTATCAGGGT TATTGTCTCA TGAGCGGATA CATATTTGAA
     5941 TGTATTTAGA AAAATAAACA AATAGGGGTT CCGCGCACAT TTCCCCGAAA AGTGCCACCT
     6001 GACGTC     
//
