# Supplementary material for: A nano-liquid hub integrating growth and immune-evasion signaling to promote cell survival
Source: bioRxiv preprint, doi:10.1101/2021.12.30.474523, version 5 (2026-03-18)
Supplement: Supplementary data S1 [file 474523_file08.zip › DataS1_DNAfiles/084_pEGFPC2-Halo7-SGx3-evectin2(PH)x2.gb]

LOCUS       pEGFPC2_Halo7_SG        5637 bp ds-DNA     circular     03-DEC-2021
DEFINITION  synthetic circular DNA
ACCESSION   .
VERSION     .
KEYWORDS    .
SOURCE      synthetic DNA construct
  ORGANISM  synthetic DNA construct
REFERENCE   1  (bases 1 to 5637)
  AUTHORS   .
  TITLE     Direct Submission
  JOURNAL   Exported Nov 19, 2021 from SnapGene Viewer 4.2.11
            http://www.snapgene.com
COMMENT     
COMMENT     ApEinfo:methylated:1
FEATURES             Location/Qualifiers
     enhancer        61..364
                     /note="human cytomegalovirus immediate early enhancer"
                     /label=CMV enhancer
                     /ApEinfo_fwdcolor=#5ac3fa
                     /ApEinfo_revcolor=#5ac3fa
                     /ApEinfo_graphicformat=arrow_data {{0 1 2 0 0 -1} {} 0}
                     width 5 offset 0
     promoter        365..568
                     /note="human cytomegalovirus (CMV) immediate early
                     promoter"
                     /label=CMV promoter
                     /ApEinfo_fwdcolor=#346ee0
                     /ApEinfo_revcolor=#346ee0
                     /ApEinfo_graphicformat=arrow_data {{0 1 2 0 0 -1} {} 0}
                     width 5 offset 0
     misc_feature    595..612
                     /label=pEGFPC2-evectin-2 2xPH_rev
                     /ApEinfo_fwdcolor=#7eff74
                     /ApEinfo_revcolor=#7eff74
                     /ApEinfo_graphicformat=arrow_data {{0 1 2 0 0 -1} {} 0}
                     width 5 offset 0
     regulatory      607..616
                     /regulatory_class="other"
                     /note="vertebrate consensus sequence for strong initiation
                     of translation (Kozak, 1987)"
                     /label=vertebrate consensus sequence for strong initiation
                     of translation (Kozak, 1987)
                     /ApEinfo_fwdcolor=pink
                     /ApEinfo_revcolor=pink
                     /ApEinfo_graphicformat=arrow_data {{0 1 2 0 0 -1} {} 0}
                     width 5 offset 0
     CDS             613..1503
                     /label=Halo7
                     /ApEinfo_fwdcolor=#e9d024
                     /ApEinfo_revcolor=#e9d024
                     /ApEinfo_graphicformat=arrow_data {{0 1 2 0 0 -1} {} 0}
                     width 5 offset 0
     misc_feature    1534..1578
                     /label=SGGGGx3 linker
                     /ApEinfo_fwdcolor=#89ffff
                     /ApEinfo_revcolor=#89ffff
                     /ApEinfo_graphicformat=arrow_data {{0 1 2 0 0 -1} {} 0}
                     width 5 offset 0
     polyA_signal    2425..2546
                     /note="SV40 polyadenylation signal"
                     /label=SV40 poly(A) signal
                     /ApEinfo_fwdcolor=#ff3eee
                     /ApEinfo_revcolor=#ff3eee
                     /ApEinfo_graphicformat=arrow_data {{0 1 2 0 0 -1} {} 0}
                     width 5 offset 0
     rep_origin      complement(2553..3008)
                     /direction=LEFT
                     /note="f1 bacteriophage origin of replication; arrow
                     indicates direction of (+) strand synthesis"
                     /label=f1 ori
                     /ApEinfo_fwdcolor=#999999
                     /ApEinfo_revcolor=#999999
                     /ApEinfo_graphicformat=arrow_data {{0 1 2 0 0 -1} {} 0}
                     width 5 offset 0
     promoter        3035..3139
                     /gene="bla"
                     /label=AmpR promoter
                     /ApEinfo_fwdcolor=#346ee0
                     /ApEinfo_revcolor=#346ee0
                     /ApEinfo_graphicformat=arrow_data {{0 1 2 0 0 -1} {} 0}
                     width 5 offset 0
     promoter        3141..3498
                     /note="SV40 enhancer and early promoter"
                     /label=SV40 promoter
                     /ApEinfo_fwdcolor=#346ee0
                     /ApEinfo_revcolor=#346ee0
                     /ApEinfo_graphicformat=arrow_data {{0 1 2 0 0 -1} {} 0}
                     width 5 offset 0
     rep_origin      3349..3484
                     /note="SV40 origin of replication"
                     /label=SV40 ori
                     /ApEinfo_fwdcolor=#999999
                     /ApEinfo_revcolor=#999999
                     /ApEinfo_graphicformat=arrow_data {{0 1 2 0 0 -1} {} 0}
                     width 5 offset 0
     CDS             3533..4327
                     /codon_start=1
                     /gene="aph(3')-II (or nptII)"
                     /product="aminoglycoside phosphotransferase from Tn5"
                     /note="confers resistance to neomycin, kanamycin, and G418
                     (Geneticin(R))"
                     /translation="MIEQDGLHAGSPAAWVERLFGYDWAQQTIGCSDAAVFRLSAQGR
                     P
                     VLFVKTDLSGALNELQDEAARLSWLATTGVPCAAVLDVVTEAGRDWLLLGEVPGQDLL
                     S
                     SHLAPAEKVSIMADAMRRLHTLDPATCPFDHQAKHRIERARTRMEAGLVDQDDLDEEH
                     Q
                     GLAPAELFARLKASMPDGEDLVVTHGDACLPNIMVENGRFSGFIDCGRLGVADRYQDI
                     A LATRDIAEELGGEWADRFLVLYGIAAPDSQRIAFYRLLDEFF"
                     /label=NeoR/KanR
                     /ApEinfo_fwdcolor=#e9d024
                     /ApEinfo_revcolor=#e9d024
                     /ApEinfo_graphicformat=arrow_data {{0 1 2 0 0 -1} {} 0}
                     width 5 offset 0
     polyA_signal    4559..4606
                     /note="herpes simplex virus thymidine kinase
                     polyadenylation signal (Cole and Stacy, 1985)"
                     /label=HSV TK poly(A) signal
                     /ApEinfo_fwdcolor=#ff3eee
                     /ApEinfo_revcolor=#ff3eee
                     /ApEinfo_graphicformat=arrow_data {{0 1 2 0 0 -1} {} 0}
                     width 5 offset 0
     rep_origin      4935..5523
                     /direction=RIGHT
                     /note="high-copy-number ColE1/pMB1/pBR322/pUC origin of
                     replication"
                     /label=ori
                     /ApEinfo_fwdcolor=#999999
                     /ApEinfo_revcolor=#999999
                     /ApEinfo_graphicformat=arrow_data {{0 1 2 0 0 -1} {} 0}
                     width 5 offset 0
     misc_feature    1621..1911
                     /label=human evectin (NM_001267067.1) PH domain (1M-97C)
                     /ApEinfo_fwdcolor=#ffa2b7
                     /ApEinfo_revcolor=#ff87a6
                     /ApEinfo_graphicformat=arrow_data {{0 1 2 0 0 -1} {} 0}
                     width 5 offset 0
     misc_feature    1963..2253
                     /label=human evectin (NM_001267067.1) PH domain
                     (1M-97C)(1)
                     /ApEinfo_label=human evectin (NM_001267067.1) PH domain
                     (1M-97C)
                     /ApEinfo_fwdcolor=#ffa2b7
                     /ApEinfo_revcolor=#ff87a6
                     /ApEinfo_graphicformat=arrow_data {{0 1 2 0 0 -1} {} 0}
                     width 5 offset 0
     misc_feature    2293..2295
                     /label=STOP
                     /ApEinfo_fwdcolor=#839dff
                     /ApEinfo_revcolor=#839dff
                     /ApEinfo_graphicformat=arrow_data {{0 1 2 0 0 -1} {} 0}
                     width 5 offset 0
ORIGIN
        1 tagttattaa tagtaatcaa ttacggggtc attagttcat agcccatata tggagttccg
       61 cgttacataa cttacggtaa atggcccgcc tggctgaccg cccaacgacc cccgcccatt
      121 gacgtcaata atgacgtatg ttcccatagt aacgccaata gggactttcc attgacgtca
      181 atgggtggag tatttacggt aaactgccca cttggcagta catcaagtgt atcatatgcc
      241 aagtacgccc cctattgacg tcaatgacgg taaatggccc gcctggcatt atgcccagta
      301 catgacctta tgggactttc ctacttggca gtacatctac gtattagtca tcgctattac
      361 catggtgatg cggttttggc agtacatcaa tgggcgtgga tagcggtttg actcacgggg
      421 atttccaagt ctccacccca ttgacgtcaa tgggagtttg ttttggcacc aaaatcaacg
      481 ggactttcca aaatgtcgta acaactccgc cccattgacg caaatgggcg gtaggcgtgt
      541 acggtgggag gtctatataa gcagagctgg tttagtgaac cgtcagatcc gctagcgcta
      601 ccggtcgcca ccatggcaga aatcggtact ggctttccat tcgaccccca ttatgtggaa
      661 gtcctgggcg agcgcatgca ctacgtcgat gttggtccgc gcgatggcac ccctgtgctg
      721 ttcctgcacg gtaacccgac ctcctcctac gtgtggcgca acatcatccc gcatgttgca
      781 ccgacccatc gctgcattgc tccagacctg atcggtatgg gcaaatccga caaaccagac
      841 ctgggttatt tcttcgacga ccacgtccgc ttcatggatg ccttcatcga agccctgggt
      901 ctggaagagg tcgtcctggt cattcacgac tggggctccg ctctgggttt ccactgggcc
      961 aagcgcaatc cagagcgcgt caaaggtatt gcatttatgg agttcatccg ccctatcccg
     1021 acctgggacg aatggccaga atttgcccgc gagaccttcc aggccttccg caccaccgac
     1081 gtcggccgca agctgatcat cgatcagaac gtttttatcg agggtacgct gccgatgggt
     1141 gtcgtccgcc cgctgactga agtcgagatg gaccattacc gcgagccgtt cctgaatcct
     1201 gttgaccgcg agccactgtg gcgcttccca aacgagctgc caatcgccgg tgagccagcg
     1261 aacatcgtcg cgctggtcga agaatacatg gactggctgc accagtcccc tgtcccgaag
     1321 ctgctgttct ggggcacccc aggcgttctg atcccaccgg ccgaagccgc tcgcctggcc
     1381 aaaagcctgc ctaactgcaa ggctgtggac atcggcccgg gtctgaatct gctgcaagaa
     1441 gacaacccgg acctgatcgg cagcgagatc gcgcgctggc tgtcgacgct cgagatttcc
     1501 ggctccggac tcagatctcg agctcaagct tcgtcaggag gcggtggctc aggaggcggt
     1561 ggctcaggag gcggtggcac tagttgtaca ggcggccgct ccggccggac tcagatctcg
     1621 ATGGCGTTTG TGAAGAGTGG CTGGTTGCTG CGACAGAGTA CTATTTTGAA GCGCTGGAAG
     1681 AAGAACTGGT TTGATCTGTG GTCGGATGGT CACCTGATCT ATTATGATGA CCAGACTCGG
     1741 CAGAATATCG AGGATAAGGT CCACATGCCA ATGGACTGCA TCAACATCCG CACGGGGCAG
     1801 GAATGTCGGG ATACTCAGCC CCCGGATGGA AAGTCAAAAG ACTGCATGCT CCAGATTGTT
     1861 TGTCGAGATG GGAAAACAAT TAGTCTTTGT GCAGAAAGCA CAGATGATTG Cttggcctgg
     1921 aaatttacac tccaagattc taggacaaac gtcgacggta ccATGGCGTT TGTGAAGAGT
     1981 GGCTGGTTGC TGCGACAGAG TACTATTTTG AAGCGCTGGA AGAAGAACTG GTTTGATCTG
     2041 TGGTCGGATG GTCACCTGAT CTATTATGAT GACCAGACTC GGCAGAATAT CGAGGATAAG
     2101 GTCCACATGC CAATGGACTG CATCAACATC CGCACGGGGC AGGAATGTCG GGATACTCAG
     2161 CCCCCGGATG GAAAGTCAAA AGACTGCATG CTCCAGATTG TTTGTCGAGA TGGGAAAACA
     2221 ATTAGTCTTT GTGCAGAAAG CACAGATGAT TGCttggcct ggaaatttac actccaagat
     2281 tctaggacaa actagggatc caccggatct agataactga tcataatcag ccataccaca
     2341 tttgtagagg ttttacttgc tttaaaaaac ctcccacacc tccccctgaa cctgaaacat
     2401 aaaatgaatg caattgttgt tgttaacttg tttattgcag cttataatgg ttacaaataa
     2461 agcaatagca tcacaaattt cacaaataaa gcattttttt cactgcattc tagttgtggt
     2521 ttgtccaaac tcatcaatgt atcttaacgc gtaaattgta agcgttaata ttttgttaaa
     2581 attcgcgtta aatttttgtt aaatcagctc attttttaac caataggccg aaatcggcaa
     2641 aatcccttat aaatcaaaag aatagaccga gatagggttg agtgttgttc cagtttggaa
     2701 caagagtcca ctattaaaga acgtggactc caacgtcaaa ggnnnnnnnn nnnnnnnnnn
     2761 nnnnnnnnnn nnnnnnnnnn nnnnnnnnnn ntnnnnnnnn nnnnnnnnnn nnnnnnnnnn
     2821 nnnnnnnnnn nnnnnnnnnn nnnnnnnnnn nnnnnnnnnn nnnnnnnnnn nnnnnnnnnn
     2881 nnngnnnnnn nnnnnnnnnn nnnnnnnnnn nnnnnnnnnn nnnnnnnnnn nnnnnnnnnn
     2941 nnnnnnnnnn nnnnnnnnnn nnnnnnnnnn nnnnnnnnnn nnnnnnnnnn nnnnnnnnnn
     3001 nnnnnnnnca ggtggcactt ttcggggaaa tgtgcgcgga acccctattt gtttattttt
     3061 ctaaatacat tcaaatatgt atccgctcat gagacaataa ccctgataaa tgcttcaata
     3121 atattgaaaa aggaagagtc ctgaggcgga aagaaccagc tgtggaatgt gtgtcagtta
     3181 gggtgtggaa agtccccagg ctccccagca ggcagaagta tgcaaagcat gcatctcaat
     3241 tagtcagcaa ccaggtgtgg aaagtcccca ggctccccag caggcagaag tatgcaaagc
     3301 atgcatctca attagtcagc aaccatagtc ccgcccctaa ctccgcccat cccgccccta
     3361 actccgccca gttccgccca ttctccgccc catggctgac taattttttt tatttatgca
     3421 gaggccgagg ccgcctcggc ctctgagcta ttccagaagt agtgaggagg cttttttgga
     3481 ggcctaggct tttgcaaaga tcgatcaaga gacaggatga ggatcgtttc gcatgattga
     3541 acaagatgga ttgcacgcag gttctccggc cgcttgggtg gagaggctat tcggctatga
     3601 ctgggcacaa cagacaatcg gctgctctga tgccgccgtg ttccggctgt cagcgcaggg
     3661 gcgcccggtt ctttttgtca agaccgacct gtccggtgcc ctgaatgaac tgcaagacga
     3721 ggcagcgcgg ctatcgtggc tggccacgac gggcgttcct tgcgcagctg tgctcgacgt
     3781 tgtcactgaa gcgggaaggg actggctgct attgggcgaa gtgccggggc aggatctcct
     3841 gtcatctcac cttgctcctg ccgagaaagt atccatcatg gctgatgcaa tgcggcggct
     3901 gcatacgctt gatccggcta cctgcccatt cgaccaccaa gcgaaacatc gcatcgagcg
     3961 agcacgtact cggatggaag ccggtcttgt cgatcaggat gatctggacg aagagcatca
     4021 ggggctcgcg ccagccgaac tgttcgccag gctcaaggcg agcatgcccg acggcgagga
     4081 tctcgtcgtg acccatggcg atgcctgctt gccgaatatc atggtggaaa atggccgctt
     4141 ttctggattc atcgactgtg gccggctggg tgtggcggac cgctatcagg acatagcgtt
     4201 ggctacccgt gatattgctg aagagcttgg cggcgaatgg gctgaccgct tcctcgtgct
     4261 ttacggtatc gccgctcccg attcgcagcg catcgccttc tatcgccttc ttgacgagtt
     4321 cttctgagcg ggactctggg gttcgaaatg accgaccaag cgacgcccaa cctgccatca
     4381 cgagatttcg attccaccgc cgccttctat gaaaggttgg gcttcggaat cgttttccgg
     4441 gacgccggct ggatgatcct ccagcgcggg gatctcatgc tggagttctt cgcccaccct
     4501 agggggaggc taactgaaac acggaaggag acaataccgg aaggaacccg cgctatgacg
     4561 gcaataaaaa gacagaataa aacgcacggt gttgggtcgt ttgttcataa acgcggggtt
     4621 cggtcccagg gctggcactc tgtcgatacc ccaccgagac cccattgggg ccaatacgcc
     4681 cgcgtttctt ccttttcccc accccacccc ccaagttcgg gtgaaggccc agggctcgca
     4741 gccaacgtcg gggcggcagg ccctgccata gcctcaggtt actcatatat actttagatt
     4801 gatttaaaac ttcattttta atttaaaagg atctaggtga agatcctttt tgataatctc
     4861 atgaccaaaa tcccttaacg tgagttttcg ttccactgag cgtcagaccc cgtagaaaag
     4921 atcaaaggat cttcttgaga tccttttttt ctgcgcgtaa tctgctgctt gcaaacaaaa
     4981 aaaccaccgc taccagcggt ggtttgtttg ccggatcaag agctaccaac tctttttccg
     5041 aaggtaactg gcttcagcag agcgcagata ccaaatactg tccttctagt gtagccgtag
     5101 ttaggccacc acttcaagaa ctctgtagca ccgcctacat acctcgctct gctaatcctg
     5161 ttaccagtgg ctgctgccag tggcgataag tcgtgtctta ccgggttgga ctcaagacga
     5221 tagttaccgg ataaggcgca gcggtcgggc tgaacggggg gttcgtgcac acagcccagc
     5281 ttggagcgaa cgacctacac cgaactgaga tacctacagc gtgagctatg agaaagcgcc
     5341 acgcttcccg aagggagaaa ggcggacagg tatccggtaa gcggcagggt cggaacagga
     5401 gagcgcacga gggagcttcc agggggaaac gcctggtatc tttatagtcc tgtcgggttt
     5461 cgccacctct gacttgagcg tcgatttttg tgatgctcgt caggggggcg gagcctatgg
     5521 aaaaacgcca gcaacgcggc ctttttacgg ttcctggcct tttgctggcc ttttgctcac
     5581 atgttctttc ctgcgttatc ccctgattct gtggataacc gtattaccgc catgcat
//
